# Supplementary material for: A scalable platform to discover antimicrobials of ribosomal origin
Source: Nat Commun. 2022 Oct 17;13:6135. doi: 10.1038/s41467-022-33890-w (PMC9576775; doi:10.1038/s41467-022-33890-w)
Supplement: Supplementary file 5 — Supplementary Data 2 [file 41467_2022_33890_MOESM5_ESM.zip › Supplementary Data 2/1.gb]

LOCUS       pET28a\CrtE\B\I\T7\promtoer\and\terminator\with\spacers        8880 bp    DNA     circular     29-MAR-2016
SOURCE      
  ORGANISM  
COMMENT     This file is created by Vector NTI
            http://www.invitrogen.com/
COMMENT     ORIGDB|GenBank
COMMENT     VNTDATE|-11171271|
COMMENT     VNTDBDATE|-11171271|
COMMENT     LSOWNER|
COMMENT     VNTNAME|pET28a CrtE B I T7 promtoer and terminator with spacers|
COMMENT     VNTAUTHORNAME|Demo User|
COMMENT     Vector_NTI_Display_Data_(Do_Not_Edit!)
COMMENT     (SXF 
COMMENT      (CGexDoc "pET28a CrtE B I T7 promtoer and terminator with spacers" 0 8880 
COMMENT       (CDBMol 0 0 1 1 1 0 0 0 0 "" "" 0 0 0 0 (CObList) (CObList) (CObList) 
COMMENT        (CObList) -1 "") 
COMMENT       (CDocSetData 1 1 0 0 0 0 "MAIN" 1 1 1 1 0 0 1 1 0 1 10 10 4294967295 50 0 
COMMENT        1 0 (CHomObj 0 0 0 3 75) (CWordArray) (CWordArray) 
COMMENT        (CStringList "BsaI" "BbsI") (CStringList "atg" "gtg") 
COMMENT        (CStringList "taa" "tga" "tag") (CObList) 1 "{(0,1),2}" 0 0 "" 0 
COMMENT        4294967295 0 0 0 0 0 0 0 "MAIN" 0 0 30 0 
COMMENT        (CProteinMotifSearchObject 70 20 1 1 1 1 0 0 1 0 0 0 0 0)) 
COMMENT       (CMolPar 0 0 1 2763 2763 1 8880 0 0 0 0 0 0 0 0) (CStringList) 
COMMENT       (CStringList) (CObList) (COAPar 25 250 50 0 6 4 3 7) 
COMMENT       (COAPar 25 250 50 0 6 4 3 7) (COAPar 25 250 50 0 6 4 3 7) 
COMMENT       (CObList #0=(CRSite (CStringList) "BsaI" "ggtctc" 8 12 0 0 "") 
COMMENT        #1=(CRSite (CStringList) "BbsI" "gaagac" 9 13 4 6921 0 7281 0 7655 1 
COMMENT            7994 1 0 "")) 
COMMENT       (CObList 
COMMENT        #2=(CFSignal (CObList) "Adapter ATGG" 21 0 0 1 4 0 (CStringList) 
COMMENT            (CStringList) 1 1 1 1 "1..4") 
COMMENT        #3=(CFSignal (CObList) "T7 promoter" 30 0 0 5 21 0 (CStringList) 
COMMENT            (CStringList) 1 1 1 1 "5..21") 
COMMENT        #4=(CFSignal (CObList) "lac operator" 103 0 0 24 47 0 (CStringList) 
COMMENT            (CStringList) 1 1 1 1 "24..47") 
COMMENT        #5=(CFSignal (CObList) "Adapter CCCT" 21 0 0 441 444 0 (CStringList) 
COMMENT            (CStringList) 1 1 1 1 "441..444") 
COMMENT        #6=(CFSignal (CObList) "T7 terminator" 43 0 0 393 440 0 (CStringList) 
COMMENT            (CStringList) 1 1 1 1 "393..440") 
COMMENT        #7=(CFSignal (CObList) "Adapter AGCG" 21 0 0 3869 3872 0 (CStringList) 
COMMENT            (CStringList) 1 1 1 1 "3348..3351") 
COMMENT        #8=(CFSignal (CObList) "pET28a backbone" 21 0 0 3873 8880 0 
COMMENT            (CStringList) (CStringList) 1 1 1 1 "3352..8359") 
COMMENT        #9=(CFSignal (CObList) "T7 Promoter" 30 0 0 445 461 0 (CStringList) 
COMMENT            (CStringList) 1 1 1 1 "445..461") 
COMMENT        #10=(CFSignal (CObList) "lac operator" 103 0 0 464 487 0 (CStringList) 
COMMENT             (CStringList) 1 1 1 1 "464..487") 
COMMENT        #11=(CFSignal (CObList) "T7 Terminator" 43 0 0 3821 3868 0 (CStringList) 
COMMENT             (CStringList) 1 1 1 1 "2321..2368") 
COMMENT        #12=(CFSignal (CObList) "Lan2_Prec_WP_124272025.1" 4 0 0 86 388 0 
COMMENT             (CStringList) (CStringList) 1 1 1 1 "") 
COMMENT        #13=(CFSignal (CObList) "Lan2_WP_124272025.1" 4 0 0 502 3816 0 
COMMENT             (CStringList) (CStringList) 1 1 1 1 "")) (CObList) (CObList) 
COMMENT       (CObList) (CObList) (CObList) (CObList) 
COMMENT       (CTextView 0 
COMMENT        #14=(CGroupPar (CParagraph 0 (0 0) 1 2 0 0 180) 
COMMENT             (CObjectList 
COMMENT              #15=(CRefLinePar 
COMMENT                   (CLinePar (CParagraph 0 (0 0) 0 2 0 0 233) 
COMMENT                    "pET28a CrtE B I T7 promtoer and terminator with spacers" 2) 
COMMENT                   5 "" 0 4) 
COMMENT              #16=(CFolderPar 
COMMENT                   (CGroupPar (CParagraph 1 (0 0) 1 1 0 0 178) 
COMMENT                    (CObjectList 
COMMENT                     #17=(CLinePar (CParagraph 0 (0 0) 1 2 1 0 180) 
COMMENT                          "DNA 'pET28a CrtE B I T7 promtoer and terminator with spacers'" 
COMMENT                          1) 
COMMENT                     #18=(CLinePar (CParagraph 0 (0 0) 1 2 1 0 180) 
COMMENT                          "Local object" 1) 
COMMENT                     #19=(CLinePar (CParagraph 0 (0 0) 1 2 1 0 180) 
COMMENT                          "Created: 03/29/16 07:06PM" 1) 
COMMENT                     #20=(CLinePar (CParagraph 0 (0 0) 1 2 1 0 180) 
COMMENT                          "Last Modified: 03/29/16 07:06PM" 1) 
COMMENT                     #21=(CLinePar (CParagraph 0 (0 0) 1 2 1 0 180) 
COMMENT                          "length: 8880 bp" 1) 
COMMENT                     #22=(CLinePar (CParagraph 0 (0 0) 1 2 1 0 180) 
COMMENT                          "storage type: Basic" 1) 
COMMENT                     #23=(CLinePar (CParagraph 0 (0 0) 1 2 1 0 180) 
COMMENT                          "form: Circular" 1))) "General Description") 
COMMENT              #24=(CFolderPar 
COMMENT                   (CGroupPar (CParagraph 2 (0 0) 1 1 0 0 178) 
COMMENT                    (CObjectList 
COMMENT                     #25=(CLinePar (CParagraph 0 (0 0) 1 2 1 0 180) 
COMMENT                          "Original Source Database: GenBank" 1) 
COMMENT                     #26=(CLinePar (CParagraph 0 (0 0) 1 2 1 0 180) 
COMMENT                          "Modification Date in the Original DB: 29-MAR-2016" 1))) 
COMMENT                   "Standard Fields") 
COMMENT              #27=(CRefLinePar 
COMMENT                   (CLinePar (CParagraph 0 (0 0) 0 2 0 0 233) "Comments" 2) 1 "" 
COMMENT                   0 0) 
COMMENT              #28=(CFolderPar 
COMMENT                   (CGroupPar (CParagraph 8 (0 0) 1 2 0 0 178) (CObjectList)) 
COMMENT                   "Annotations") 
COMMENT              #29=(CFolderPar 
COMMENT                   (CGroupPar (CParagraph 12 (6 0) 1 1 0 0 178) 
COMMENT                    (CObjectList 
COMMENT                     #30=(CFolderPar 
COMMENT                          (CGroupPar (CParagraph 4 (7 4 0) 1 1 1 0 178) 
COMMENT                           (CObjectList 
COMMENT                            #31=(CFolderPar 
COMMENT                                 (CGroupPar 
COMMENT                                  (CParagraph 86 (3 #12# 0) 1 2 2 0 327) 
COMMENT                                  (CObjectList 
COMMENT                                   #32=(CLinePar 
COMMENT                                        (CParagraph 0 (0 0) 1 2 3 0 180) 
COMMENT                                        "Start: 86    End: 388 " 1))) 
COMMENT                                 "Lan2_Prec_WP_124272025.1") 
COMMENT                            #33=(CFolderPar 
COMMENT                                 (CGroupPar 
COMMENT                                  (CParagraph 502 (3 #13# 0) 1 2 2 0 327) 
COMMENT                                  (CObjectList 
COMMENT                                   #34=(CLinePar 
COMMENT                                        (CParagraph 0 (0 0) 1 2 3 0 180) 
COMMENT                                        "Start: 502   End: 3816" 1))) 
COMMENT                                 "Lan2_WP_124272025.1"))) "CDS (2 total)") 
COMMENT                     #35=(CFolderPar 
COMMENT                          (CGroupPar (CParagraph 21 (7 21 0) 1 1 1 0 178) 
COMMENT                           (CObjectList 
COMMENT                            #36=(CFolderPar 
COMMENT                                 (CGroupPar (CParagraph 1 (3 #2# 0) 1 2 2 0 194) 
COMMENT                                  (CObjectList 
COMMENT                                   #37=(CLinePar 
COMMENT                                        (CParagraph 0 (0 0) 1 2 3 0 180) 
COMMENT                                        "Start: 1     End: 4   " 1) 
COMMENT                                   #38=(CLinePar 
COMMENT                                        (CParagraph 0 (0 0) 1 2 3 0 180) 
COMMENT                                        "Original Location Description:" 1) 
COMMENT                                   #39=(CLinePar 
COMMENT                                        (CParagraph 0 (0 0) 1 2 3 0 180) 
COMMENT                                        "   1..4" 1))) "Adapter ATGG") 
COMMENT                            #40=(CFolderPar 
COMMENT                                 (CGroupPar 
COMMENT                                  (CParagraph 441 (3 #5# 0) 1 2 2 0 194) 
COMMENT                                  (CObjectList 
COMMENT                                   #41=(CLinePar 
COMMENT                                        (CParagraph 0 (0 0) 1 2 3 0 180) 
COMMENT                                        "Start: 441   End: 444 " 1) 
COMMENT                                   #42=(CLinePar 
COMMENT                                        (CParagraph 0 (0 0) 1 2 3 0 180) 
COMMENT                                        "Original Location Description:" 1) 
COMMENT                                   #43=(CLinePar 
COMMENT                                        (CParagraph 0 (0 0) 1 2 3 0 180) 
COMMENT                                        "   441..444" 1))) "Adapter CCCT") 
COMMENT                            #44=(CFolderPar 
COMMENT                                 (CGroupPar 
COMMENT                                  (CParagraph 3869 (3 #7# 0) 1 2 2 0 194) 
COMMENT                                  (CObjectList 
COMMENT                                   #45=(CLinePar 
COMMENT                                        (CParagraph 0 (0 0) 1 2 3 0 180) 
COMMENT                                        "Start: 3869  End: 3872" 1) 
COMMENT                                   #46=(CLinePar 
COMMENT                                        (CParagraph 0 (0 0) 1 2 3 0 180) 
COMMENT                                        "Original Location Description:" 1) 
COMMENT                                   #47=(CLinePar 
COMMENT                                        (CParagraph 0 (0 0) 1 2 3 0 180) 
COMMENT                                        "   3348..3351" 1))) "Adapter AGCG") 
COMMENT                            #48=(CFolderPar 
COMMENT                                 (CGroupPar 
COMMENT                                  (CParagraph 3873 (3 #8# 0) 1 2 2 0 194) 
COMMENT                                  (CObjectList 
COMMENT                                   #49=(CLinePar 
COMMENT                                        (CParagraph 0 (0 0) 1 2 3 0 180) 
COMMENT                                        "Start: 3873  End: 8880" 1) 
COMMENT                                   #50=(CLinePar 
COMMENT                                        (CParagraph 0 (0 0) 1 2 3 0 180) 
COMMENT                                        "Original Location Description:" 1) 
COMMENT                                   #51=(CLinePar 
COMMENT                                        (CParagraph 0 (0 0) 1 2 3 0 180) 
COMMENT                                        "   3352..8359" 1))) "pET28a backbone"))) 
COMMENT                          "Misc. Feature (4 total)") 
COMMENT                     #52=(CFolderPar 
COMMENT                          (CGroupPar (CParagraph 30 (7 30 0) 1 1 1 0 178) 
COMMENT                           (CObjectList 
COMMENT                            #53=(CFolderPar 
COMMENT                                 (CGroupPar (CParagraph 5 (3 #3# 0) 1 2 2 0 194) 
COMMENT                                  (CObjectList 
COMMENT                                   #54=(CLinePar 
COMMENT                                        (CParagraph 0 (0 0) 1 2 3 0 180) 
COMMENT                                        "Start: 5     End: 21  " 1) 
COMMENT                                   #55=(CLinePar 
COMMENT                                        (CParagraph 0 (0 0) 1 2 3 0 180) 
COMMENT                                        "Original Location Description:" 1) 
COMMENT                                   #56=(CLinePar 
COMMENT                                        (CParagraph 0 (0 0) 1 2 3 0 180) 
COMMENT                                        "   5..21" 1))) "T7 promoter") 
COMMENT                            #57=(CFolderPar 
COMMENT                                 (CGroupPar 
COMMENT                                  (CParagraph 445 (3 #9# 0) 1 2 2 0 194) 
COMMENT                                  (CObjectList 
COMMENT                                   #58=(CLinePar 
COMMENT                                        (CParagraph 0 (0 0) 1 2 3 0 180) 
COMMENT                                        "Start: 445   End: 461 " 1) 
COMMENT                                   #59=(CLinePar 
COMMENT                                        (CParagraph 0 (0 0) 1 2 3 0 180) 
COMMENT                                        "Original Location Description:" 1) 
COMMENT                                   #60=(CLinePar 
COMMENT                                        (CParagraph 0 (0 0) 1 2 3 0 180) 
COMMENT                                        "   445..461" 1))) "T7 Promoter"))) 
COMMENT                          "Promoter Prokaryotic (2 total)") 
COMMENT                     #61=(CFolderPar 
COMMENT                          (CGroupPar (CParagraph 43 (7 43 0) 1 1 1 0 178) 
COMMENT                           (CObjectList 
COMMENT                            #62=(CFolderPar 
COMMENT                                 (CGroupPar 
COMMENT                                  (CParagraph 393 (3 #6# 0) 1 2 2 0 194) 
COMMENT                                  (CObjectList 
COMMENT                                   #63=(CLinePar 
COMMENT                                        (CParagraph 0 (0 0) 1 2 3 0 180) 
COMMENT                                        "Start: 393   End: 440 " 1) 
COMMENT                                   #64=(CLinePar 
COMMENT                                        (CParagraph 0 (0 0) 1 2 3 0 180) 
COMMENT                                        "Original Location Description:" 1) 
COMMENT                                   #65=(CLinePar 
COMMENT                                        (CParagraph 0 (0 0) 1 2 3 0 180) 
COMMENT                                        "   393..440" 1))) "T7 terminator") 
COMMENT                            #66=(CFolderPar 
COMMENT                                 (CGroupPar 
COMMENT                                  (CParagraph 3821 (3 #11# 0) 1 2 2 0 194) 
COMMENT                                  (CObjectList 
COMMENT                                   #67=(CLinePar 
COMMENT                                        (CParagraph 0 (0 0) 1 2 3 0 180) 
COMMENT                                        "Start: 3821  End: 3868" 1) 
COMMENT                                   #68=(CLinePar 
COMMENT                                        (CParagraph 0 (0 0) 1 2 3 0 180) 
COMMENT                                        "Original Location Description:" 1) 
COMMENT                                   #69=(CLinePar 
COMMENT                                        (CParagraph 0 (0 0) 1 2 3 0 180) 
COMMENT                                        "   2321..2368" 1))) "T7 Terminator"))) 
COMMENT                          "Terminator (2 total)") 
COMMENT                     #70=(CFolderPar 
COMMENT                          (CGroupPar (CParagraph 103 (7 103 0) 1 1 1 0 178) 
COMMENT                           (CObjectList 
COMMENT                            #71=(CFolderPar 
COMMENT                                 (CGroupPar 
COMMENT                                  (CParagraph 24 (3 #4# 0) 1 2 2 0 194) 
COMMENT                                  (CObjectList 
COMMENT                                   #72=(CLinePar 
COMMENT                                        (CParagraph 0 (0 0) 1 2 3 0 180) 
COMMENT                                        "Start: 24    End: 47  " 1) 
COMMENT                                   #73=(CLinePar 
COMMENT                                        (CParagraph 0 (0 0) 1 2 3 0 180) 
COMMENT                                        "Original Location Description:" 1) 
COMMENT                                   #74=(CLinePar 
COMMENT                                        (CParagraph 0 (0 0) 1 2 3 0 180) 
COMMENT                                        "   24..47" 1))) "lac operator") 
COMMENT                            #75=(CFolderPar 
COMMENT                                 (CGroupPar 
COMMENT                                  (CParagraph 464 (3 #10# 0) 1 2 2 0 194) 
COMMENT                                  (CObjectList 
COMMENT                                   #76=(CLinePar 
COMMENT                                        (CParagraph 0 (0 0) 1 2 3 0 180) 
COMMENT                                        "Start: 464   End: 487 " 1) 
COMMENT                                   #77=(CLinePar 
COMMENT                                        (CParagraph 0 (0 0) 1 2 3 0 180) 
COMMENT                                        "Original Location Description:" 1) 
COMMENT                                   #78=(CLinePar 
COMMENT                                        (CParagraph 0 (0 0) 1 2 3 0 180) 
COMMENT                                        "   464..487" 1))) "lac operator"))) 
COMMENT                          "Operon (2 total)"))) "Feature Map") 
COMMENT              #79=(CFolderPar 
COMMENT                   (CGroupPar (CParagraph 13 (0 0) 1 1 0 0 178) 
COMMENT                    (CObjectList 
COMMENT                     #80=(CRSFolderPar 
COMMENT                          (CFolderPar 
COMMENT                           (CGroupPar (CParagraph 100465144 (8 0) 1 1 1 0 178) 
COMMENT                            (CObjectList 
COMMENT                             #81=(CGroupPar 
COMMENT                                  (CParagraph 0 (10 #1# 0) 1 2 2 0 180) 
COMMENT                                  (CObjectList 
COMMENT                                   #82=(CLinePar 
COMMENT                                        (CParagraph 0 (1 #1# 1) 1 2 2 0 191) 
COMMENT                                        " N1: 6921 " 1) 
COMMENT                                   #83=(CLinePar 
COMMENT                                        (CParagraph 0 (1 #1# 2) 1 2 2 0 191) 
COMMENT                                        " N2: 7281 " 1) 
COMMENT                                   #84=(CLinePar 
COMMENT                                        (CParagraph 0 (1 #1# 3) 1 2 2 0 191) 
COMMENT                                        " N3: 7655 (on complementary strand)" 1) 
COMMENT                                   #85=(CLinePar 
COMMENT                                        (CParagraph 0 (1 #1# 4) 1 2 2 0 191) 
COMMENT                                        " N4: 7994 (on complementary strand)" 1))))) 
COMMENT                           "BbsI: 4 sites") 8 12 "GAAGACNNNNNNN" "CTTCTGNNNNNNN") 
COMMENT                     #86=(CRSFolderPar 
COMMENT                          (CFolderPar 
COMMENT                           (CGroupPar (CParagraph 100465368 (8 0) 1 1 1 0 178) 
COMMENT                            (CObjectList)) "BsaI: 0 sites") 7 11 "GGTCTCNNNNNN" 
COMMENT                          "CCAGAGNNNNNN"))) "Restriction/Methylation Map")))) 
COMMENT       (CGraphView 
COMMENT        (CWStyleSheet 
COMMENT         (CObjectList 
COMMENT          #87=(CWidgetStyle "RSite Label" 1 (LOGPEN 0 0 13408563) 1 0 1 
COMMENT               (LOGFONT 0 0 0 0 400 0 0 0 0 3 2 1 18 "Georgia") 0.555556 0 1 5 
COMMENT               "@N (@S)" 0) 
COMMENT          #88=(CWidgetStyle "Signal Label" 1 (LOGPEN 0 0 0) 1 0 1 
COMMENT               (LOGFONT 0 0 0 0 700 0 0 0 0 3 2 1 34 "Arial") 0.666667 0 1 1 
COMMENT               "@N" 0) 
COMMENT          #89=(CWidgetStyle "Molecule Label 2" 0 0 1 
COMMENT               (LOGFONT 0 0 0 0 400 0 0 0 0 3 2 1 18 "Georgia") 0.555556 0 1 16 
COMMENT               "@L bp" 0) 
COMMENT          #90=(CWidgetStyle "Molecule Label 1" 0 0 1 
COMMENT               (LOGFONT 0 0 0 0 400 0 0 0 0 3 2 1 34 "Verdana") 0.833333 0 1 1 
COMMENT               "@N" 0) 
COMMENT          #91=(CWidgetStyle "Shape 3" 1 (LOGPEN 0 0 3355545) 1 1 
COMMENT               (LOGBRUSH 0 6724095 0) 0 0 1 (LOGSHAPE 9 1 0.8 1.8 0)) 
COMMENT          #92=(CWidgetStyle "Shape 1" 1 (LOGPEN 0 0 6723840) 1 1 
COMMENT               (LOGBRUSH 0 10079334 0) 0 0 1 (LOGSHAPE 9 1 0.8 1.8 0)) 
COMMENT          #93=(CWidgetStyle "Axis" 1 (LOGPEN 0 0 10079436) 2 1 
COMMENT               (LOGBRUSH 0 13434879 0) 0 0 1 (LOGSHAPE 10 1 0 0 0)) 
COMMENT          #94=(CWidgetStyle "Line 2" 1 (LOGPEN 0 0 6723840) 8 0 0 0 1 
COMMENT               (LOGSHAPE 1 1.9 0 0 0)) 
COMMENT          #95=(CWidgetStyle "RSite" 1 (LOGPEN 0 0 10053171) 8 0 0 0 1 
COMMENT               (LOGSHAPE 1 1.9 0 0 0)) 
COMMENT          #96=(CWidgetStyle "Short Signal" 1 (LOGPEN 0 0 13395507) 10 0 0 0 1 
COMMENT               (LOGSHAPE 1 1.9 0 0 0)) 
COMMENT          #97=(CWidgetStyle "Uniq RSite Label" 1 (LOGPEN 0 0 153) 1 0 1 
COMMENT               (LOGFONT 0 0 0 0 400 0 0 0 0 3 2 1 18 "Georgia") 0.555556 128 1 5 
COMMENT               "@N (@S)" 0) 
COMMENT          #98=(CWidgetStyle "Vanilla" 1 (LOGPEN 0 0 0) 1 1 
COMMENT               (LOGBRUSH 0 16777215 0) 1 
COMMENT               (LOGFONT 0 0 0 0 400 0 0 0 0 7 48 2 18 "Times New Roman") 0.8 0 1 
COMMENT               2 "?" 0) 
COMMENT          #99=(CWidgetStyle "Mark 1" 0 0 1 
COMMENT               (LOGFONT 0 0 0 0 400 0 0 0 2 7 48 2 2 "Windings") 0.7 0 1 2 "?" 0) 
COMMENT          #100=(CWidgetStyle "Motif Label" 1 (LOGPEN 0 0 16744512) 1 0 1 
COMMENT                (LOGFONT 0 0 0 0 400 0 0 0 0 3 2 1 34 "Arial") 0.611111 8388608 
COMMENT                1 65535 "@N (@H)" 0) 
COMMENT          #101=(CWidgetStyle "Fragment Label 2" 1 (LOGPEN 0 0 0) 1 0 1 
COMMENT                (LOGFONT 0 0 0 0 400 0 0 0 0 3 2 1 49 "Courier New") 1.05 0 1 48 
COMMENT                "@F bp (molecule @L bp)" 0) 
COMMENT          #102=(CWidgetStyle "Fragment Label 1" 1 (LOGPEN 0 0 0) 1 0 1 
COMMENT                (LOGFONT 0 0 0 0 400 0 0 0 0 3 2 1 34 "Arial") 0.91 0 1 1 
COMMENT                "Fragment of @N" 0) 
COMMENT          #103=(CWidgetStyle "Shape 4" 1 (LOGPEN 0 0 0) 1 1 
COMMENT                (LOGBRUSH 2 8388608 5) 0 0 0) 
COMMENT          #104=(CWidgetStyle "Shape 2" 1 (LOGPEN 0 0 0) 1 1 (LOGBRUSH 0 128 0) 0 
COMMENT                0 0) 
COMMENT          #105=(CWidgetStyle "Shape 0" 1 (LOGPEN 0 0 0) 1 1 (LOGBRUSH 0 0 0) 0 0 
COMMENT                0) 
COMMENT          #106=(CWidgetStyle "ORF" 1 (LOGPEN 0 0 16384) 8 0 0 0 1 
COMMENT                (LOGSHAPE 7 0.2 3.41182 2.86186 0.609808)) 
COMMENT          #107=(CWidgetStyle "Line 4" 1 (LOGPEN 0 0 32768) 8 0 0 0 0) 
COMMENT          #108=(CWidgetStyle "Line 3" 1 (LOGPEN 0 0 16711680) 8 0 0 0 0) 
COMMENT          #109=(CWidgetStyle "Line 1" 1 (LOGPEN 0 0 16711680) 1 0 0 0 0) 
COMMENT          #110=(CWidgetStyle "Short Promoter" 1 (LOGPEN 0 0 128) 6 0 0 0 0) 
COMMENT          #111=(CWidgetStyle "Motif" 1 (LOGPEN 0 0 0) 1 0 0 0 0) 
COMMENT          #112=(CWidgetStyle "Line 0" 1 (LOGPEN 0 0 0) 8 0 0 0 0) 
COMMENT          #113=(CWidgetStyle "Void" 0 0 0 0 0) 
COMMENT          #114=(CWidgetStyle "General Label" 1 (LOGPEN 0 0 0) 1 0 1 
COMMENT                (LOGFONT 0 0 0 0 400 0 0 0 0 3 2 1 18 "Times New Roman") 0.91 0 
COMMENT                1 3 "@T @N " 0) 
COMMENT          #115=(CWidgetStyle "Position" 1 (LOGPEN 0 0 0) 1 0 0 0 0) 
COMMENT          #116=(CWidgetStyle "Annotation" 0 0 1 
COMMENT                (LOGFONT 0 0 0 0 400 0 0 0 0 3 2 1 18 "Times New Roman") 0.91 0 
COMMENT                0 0) 
COMMENT          #117=(CWidgetStyle "Position Label" 1 (LOGPEN 0 0 8388608) 1 0 1 
COMMENT                (LOGFONT 0 0 0 0 400 0 1 0 0 3 2 1 34 "Arial") 0.63 8388608 1 1 
COMMENT                "@N" 0) 
COMMENT          #118=(CWidgetStyle "Range" 1 (LOGPEN 0 0 0) 1 1 
COMMENT                (LOGBRUSH 0 16777215 0) 0 0 0) 
COMMENT          #119=(CWidgetStyle "Range Label" 1 (LOGPEN 0 0 8388608) 1 0 1 
COMMENT                (LOGFONT 0 0 0 0 400 0 1 0 0 3 2 1 34 "Arial") 0.63 8388608 1 1 
COMMENT                "@N" 0) 
COMMENT          #120=(CWidgetStyle "ORF Label" 1 (LOGPEN 0 0 49216) 1 0 1 
COMMENT                (LOGFONT 0 0 0 0 400 0 0 0 0 3 2 1 18 "Times New Roman") 
COMMENT                0.611111 0 1 65535 "@N" 0) 
COMMENT          #121=(CWidgetStyle "CDS Label" 1 (LOGPEN 0 0 4227264) 1 0 1 
COMMENT                (LOGFONT 0 0 0 0 400 0 0 0 0 3 2 1 34 "Arial") 0.555556 255 1 1 
COMMENT                "@N" 0) 
COMMENT          #122=(CWidgetStyle "Shape 5" 1 (LOGPEN 0 0 0) 3 1 
COMMENT                (LOGBRUSH 0 16777113 0) 1 
COMMENT                (LOGFONT 0 0 0 0 400 0 0 0 0 7 48 2 50 "Arial") 0.9 0 0 1 
COMMENT                (LOGSHAPE 9 1 0.8 1.8 0)) 
COMMENT          #123=(CWidgetStyle "CDS" 1 (LOGPEN 0 0 0) 1 1 (LOGBRUSH 2 39423 3) 0 0 
COMMENT                1 (LOGSHAPE 9 1 0.8 1.8 0)) 
COMMENT          #124=(CWidgetStyle "Label 2" 1 (LOGPEN 0 0 4227264) 1 0 1 
COMMENT                (LOGFONT 0 0 0 0 400 0 0 0 0 3 2 1 34 "Arial") 0.944444 8388608 
COMMENT                1 1 "@N" 0) 
COMMENT          #125=(CWidgetStyle "Label 3" 1 (LOGPEN 0 0 8421376) 1 0 1 
COMMENT                (LOGFONT 0 0 0 0 700 255 0 0 0 3 2 1 34 "Arial") 0.833333 255 1 
COMMENT                5 "@N (@S)" 0) 
COMMENT          #126=(CWidgetStyle "Label 4" 1 (LOGPEN 0 0 8437824) 1 0 1 
COMMENT                (LOGFONT 0 0 0 0 400 0 0 0 0 3 2 1 34 "Arial") 0.722222 0 1 5 
COMMENT                "@N (@S)" 0)) 0.164644 1.74233 0.164644 2.53336 
COMMENT         (70 (CShapeMapEntry 0 "Unique RSite" 1 "Uniq RSite Label") 67 
COMMENT          (CShapeMapEntry 0 "ORF" 0 "ORF Label")) 40.0378 40.0378 39 39 0.1 
COMMENT         -6293) 1 1 0 1 1 
COMMENT        (mapper: 22.739 -19.7027 40.0378 40.0378 0.01 10 -1 8880 8880 1 0 0) 
COMMENT        #127=(CGroupWidget (CWidget 0 (0 0) 1 2 0 0 Nil 1836020336 100) 
COMMENT              (CObjectList 
COMMENT               #128=(CGroupWidget (CWidget 1 (0 0) 1 2 0 0 Nil 1836020336 100) 
COMMENT                     (CObjectList 
COMMENT                      #129=(CAxis 
COMMENT                            (CWideLine 
COMMENT                             (CWidget 0 (0 0) 1 2 0 0 #93# 100585292 0) 
COMMENT                             (LOGPEN 0 0 10079436) 2 (LOGBRUSH 0 13434879 0) 1 
COMMENT                             6.27489 6.27289 1 0.0214037) 0.070644) 
COMMENT                      #130=(CLabel 
COMMENT                            (CWidget 1001 (0 0) 1 2 0 0 #90# 1667326307 100) 
COMMENT                            (LOGPEN 0 0 0) 1 
COMMENT                            (LOGFONT 58 22 0 0 400 0 0 0 0 3 2 1 34 "Verdana") 
COMMENT                            1.74233 0.833333 0 
COMMENT                            "pET28a CrtE B I T7 promtoer and terminator with spacers" 
COMMENT                            "@N" 1 0 0.871165 0 -10 33.0438 1.47361 Nil) 
COMMENT                      #131=(CLabel 
COMMENT                            (CWidget 1002 (0 0) 1 2 0 0 #89# 1667331169 100) 
COMMENT                            (LOGPEN 0 0 0) 1 
COMMENT                            (LOGFONT 38 14 0 0 400 0 0 0 0 3 2 1 18 "Georgia") 
COMMENT                            1.74233 0.555556 0 "8880 bp" "@L bp" 16 0 -0.871165 
COMMENT                            0 -10.8 2.99717 0.974079 Nil)) (CObjectList)) 
COMMENT               #132=(CGroupWidget (CWidget 10 (6 0) 1 2 0 0 Nil 1836020336 100) 
COMMENT                     (CObjectList 
COMMENT                      #133=(CGroupWidget 
COMMENT                            (CWidget 4 (7 4 0) 1 2 0 0 Nil 757089353 100) 
COMMENT                            (CObjectList 
COMMENT                             #134=(CWideArrow 
COMMENT                                   (CWideLine 
COMMENT                                    (CWidget 0 (3 #12# 0) 1 2 0 0 #91# 0 100) 
COMMENT                                    (LOGPEN 0 0 3355545) 1 
COMMENT                                    (LOGBRUSH 0 6724095 0) 1 5.99909 6.21314 1 
COMMENT                                    0.082322) 0.8 1.8 0) 
COMMENT                             #135=(CLabel 
COMMENT                                   (CWidget 0 (0 0) 1 2 0 0 #88# 1635017059 100) 
COMMENT                                   (LOGPEN 0 0 0) 1 
COMMENT                                   (LOGFONT 46 17 0 0 700 0 0 0 0 3 2 1 34 
COMMENT                                    "Arial") 1.74233 0.666667 0 
COMMENT                                   "Lan2 Prec WP 124272025.1" "@N" 1 12.4062 
COMMENT                                   12.1963 0 -10 10.615 1.07399 #134#) 
COMMENT                             #136=(CWideArrow 
COMMENT                                   (CWideLine 
COMMENT                                    (CWidget 0 (3 #13# 0) 1 2 0 0 #91# 0 100) 
COMMENT                                    (LOGPEN 0 0 3355545) 1 
COMMENT                                    (LOGBRUSH 0 6724095 0) 1 3.57741 5.91926 1 
COMMENT                                    0.082322) 0.8 1.8 0) 
COMMENT                             #137=(CLabel 
COMMENT                                   (CWidget 0 (0 0) 1 2 0 0 #88# 1635021940 100) 
COMMENT                                   (LOGPEN 0 0 0) 1 
COMMENT                                   (LOGFONT 46 17 0 0 700 0 0 0 0 3 2 1 34 
COMMENT                                    "Arial") 1.74233 0.666667 0 
COMMENT                                   "Lan2 WP 124272025.1" "@N" 1 18.3535 0 0 -10 
COMMENT                                   8.5669 1.07399 #136#)) (CObjectList)) 
COMMENT                      #138=(CGroupWidget 
COMMENT                            (CWidget 21 (7 21 0) 1 2 0 0 Nil 1819632485 100) 
COMMENT                            (CObjectList 
COMMENT                             #139=(CScratch 
COMMENT                                   (CWidget 0 (3 #2# 0) 1 2 0 0 #96# 100532336 
COMMENT                                    100) (LOGPEN 0 8 13395507) 10 1 6.27319 1.9 
COMMENT                                   0.082322 1) 
COMMENT                             #140=(CLabel 
COMMENT                                   (CWidget 0 (0 0) 1 2 0 0 #88# 1633772404 100) 
COMMENT                                   (LOGPEN 0 0 0) 1 
COMMENT                                   (LOGFONT 46 17 0 0 700 0 0 0 0 3 2 1 34 
COMMENT                                    "Arial") 1.74233 0.666667 0 "Adapter ATGG" 
COMMENT                                   "@N" 1 4.45535 17.4233 0 -10 5.86945 1.07399 
COMMENT                                   #139#) 
COMMENT                             #141=(CScratch 
COMMENT                                   (CWidget 0 (3 #5# 0) 1 2 0 0 #96# 101253904 
COMMENT                                    100) (LOGPEN 0 8 13395507) 10 1 5.96235 1.9 
COMMENT                                   0.082322 1) 
COMMENT                             #142=(CLabel 
COMMENT                                   (CWidget 0 (0 0) 1 2 0 0 #88# 1668573027 100) 
COMMENT                                   (LOGPEN 0 0 0) 1 
COMMENT                                   (LOGFONT 46 17 0 0 700 0 0 0 0 3 2 1 34 
COMMENT                                    "Arial") 1.74233 0.666667 0 "Adapter CCCT" 
COMMENT                                   "@N" 1 13.935 8.71165 0 -10 5.86945 1.07399 
COMMENT                                   #141#) 
COMMENT                             #143=(CScratch 
COMMENT                                   (CWidget 0 (3 #7# 0) 1 2 0 0 #96# 100530608 
COMMENT                                    100) (LOGPEN 0 8 13395507) 10 1 3.54068 1.9 
COMMENT                                   0.082322 1) 
COMMENT                             #144=(CLabel 
COMMENT                                   (CWidget 0 (0 0) 1 2 0 0 #88# 1734571111 100) 
COMMENT                                   (LOGPEN 0 0 0) 1 
COMMENT                                   (LOGFONT 46 17 0 0 700 0 0 0 0 3 2 1 34 
COMMENT                                    "Arial") 1.74233 0.666667 0 "Adapter AGCG" 
COMMENT                                   "@N" 1 9.3989 -13.9386 0 -10 5.96936 1.07399 
COMMENT                                   #143#) 
COMMENT                             #145=(CWideArrow 
COMMENT                                   (CWideLine 
COMMENT                                    (CWidget 0 (3 #8# 0) 1 2 0 0 #92# 0 100) 
COMMENT                                    (LOGPEN 0 0 6723840) 1 
COMMENT                                    (LOGBRUSH 0 10079334 0) 0.835356 6.27319 
COMMENT                                    3.53785 1 0.082322) 0.8 1.8 0) 
COMMENT                             #146=(CLabel 
COMMENT                                   (CWidget 0 (0 0) 1 2 0 0 #88# 1734828404 100) 
COMMENT                                   (LOGPEN 0 0 0) 1 
COMMENT                                   (LOGFONT 46 17 0 0 700 0 0 0 0 3 2 1 34 
COMMENT                                    "Arial") 1.74233 0.666667 0 
COMMENT                                   "pET28a backbone" "@N" 1 -17.4325 -1.74233 0 
COMMENT                                   -10 7.0933 1.07399 #145#)) (CObjectList)) 
COMMENT                      #147=(CGroupWidget 
COMMENT                            (CWidget 30 (7 30 0) 1 2 0 0 Nil 745434985 100) 
COMMENT                            (CObjectList 
COMMENT                             #148=(CPromoterArrow 
COMMENT                                   (CLine 
COMMENT                                    (CWidget 0 (3 #3# 0) 1 2 0 0 #110# 0 100) 
COMMENT                                    (LOGPEN 0 4 128) 6 1.16464 6.18309 6.27036) 
COMMENT                                   0.4 0.082322 1.08464 1.8 1.8 0) 
COMMENT                             #149=(CLabel 
COMMENT                                   (CWidget 0 (0 0) 1 2 0 0 #88# 1735685219 100) 
COMMENT                                   (LOGPEN 0 0 0) 1 
COMMENT                                   (LOGFONT 46 17 0 0 700 0 0 0 0 3 2 1 34 
COMMENT                                    "Arial") 1.74233 0.666667 0 "T7 promoter" 
COMMENT                                   "@N" 1 4.36279 13.9386 0 -10 4.9703 1.07399 
COMMENT                                   #148#) 
COMMENT                             #150=(CPromoterArrow 
COMMENT                                   (CLine 
COMMENT                                    (CWidget 0 (3 #9# 0) 1 2 0 0 #110# 0 100) 
COMMENT                                    (LOGPEN 0 4 128) 6 1.16464 5.87226 5.95953) 
COMMENT                                   0.4 0.082322 1.08464 1.8 1.8 0) 
COMMENT                             #151=(CLabel 
COMMENT                                   (CWidget 0 (0 0) 1 2 0 0 #88# 1735685223 100) 
COMMENT                                   (LOGPEN 0 0 0) 1 
COMMENT                                   (LOGFONT 46 17 0 0 700 0 0 0 0 3 2 1 34 
COMMENT                                    "Arial") 1.74233 0.666667 0 "T7 Promoter" 
COMMENT                                   "@N" 1 15.4003 5.22699 0 -10 5.02026 1.07399 
COMMENT                                   #150#)) (CObjectList)) 
COMMENT                      #152=(CGroupWidget 
COMMENT                            (CWidget 43 (7 43 0) 1 2 0 0 Nil 1763730796 100) 
COMMENT                            (CObjectList 
COMMENT                             #153=(CScratch 
COMMENT                                   (CWidget 0 (3 #6# 0) 1 2 0 0 #96# 100531328 
COMMENT                                    100) (LOGPEN 0 8 13395507) 10 1 5.99626 1.9 
COMMENT                                   0.082322 1) 
COMMENT                             #154=(CLabel 
COMMENT                                   (CWidget 0 (0 0) 1 2 0 0 #88# 1635021921 100) 
COMMENT                                   (LOGPEN 0 0 0) 1 
COMMENT                                   (LOGFONT 46 17 0 0 700 0 0 0 0 3 2 1 34 
COMMENT                                    "Arial") 1.74233 0.666667 0 "T7 terminator" 
COMMENT                                   "@N" 1 12.0848 10.454 0 -10 5.41988 1.07399 
COMMENT                                   #153#) 
COMMENT                             #155=(CScratch 
COMMENT                                   (CWidget 0 (3 #11# 0) 1 2 0 0 #96# 101254464 
COMMENT                                    100) (LOGPEN 0 8 13395507) 10 1 3.57459 1.9 
COMMENT                                   0.082322 1) 
COMMENT                             #156=(CLabel 
COMMENT                                   (CWidget 0 (0 0) 1 2 0 0 #88# 1952932705 100) 
COMMENT                                   (LOGPEN 0 0 0) 1 
COMMENT                                   (LOGFONT 46 17 0 0 700 0 0 0 0 3 2 1 34 
COMMENT                                    "Arial") 1.74233 0.666667 0 "T7 Terminator" 
COMMENT                                   "@N" 1 9.56622 -12.1963 0 -10 5.64467 1.07399 
COMMENT                                   #155#)) (CObjectList)) 
COMMENT                      #157=(CGroupWidget 
COMMENT                            (CWidget 103 (7 103 0) 1 2 0 0 Nil 1701672291 100) 
COMMENT                            (CObjectList 
COMMENT                             #158=(CScratch 
COMMENT                                   (CWidget 0 (3 #4# 0) 1 2 0 0 #96# 100530704 
COMMENT                                    100) (LOGPEN 0 8 13395507) 10 1 6.25694 1.9 
COMMENT                                   0.082322 1) 
COMMENT                             #159=(CLabel 
COMMENT                                   (CWidget 0 (0 0) 1 2 0 0 #88# 1952538977 100) 
COMMENT                                   (LOGPEN 0 0 0) 1 
COMMENT                                   (LOGFONT 46 17 0 0 700 0 0 0 0 3 2 1 34 
COMMENT                                    "Arial") 1.74233 0.666667 0 "lac operator" 
COMMENT                                   "@N" 1 3.99739 15.681 0 -10 4.84542 1.07399 
COMMENT                                   #158#) 
COMMENT                             #160=(CScratch 
COMMENT                                   (CWidget 0 (3 #10# 0) 1 2 0 0 #96# 101090192 
COMMENT                                    100) (LOGPEN 0 8 13395507) 10 1 5.9461 1.9 
COMMENT                                   0.082322 1) 
COMMENT                             #161=(CLabel 
COMMENT                                   (CWidget 0 (0 0) 1 2 0 0 #88# 1952671587 100) 
COMMENT                                   (LOGPEN 0 0 0) 1 
COMMENT                                   (LOGFONT 46 17 0 0 700 0 0 0 0 3 2 1 34 
COMMENT                                    "Arial") 1.74233 0.666667 0 "lac operator" 
COMMENT                                   "@N" 1 14.5475 6.96932 0 -10 4.84542 1.07399 
COMMENT                                   #160#)) (CObjectList))) (CObjectList)) 
COMMENT               #162=(CGroupWidget (CWidget 11 (8 0) 1 2 0 0 Nil 1866932325 100) 
COMMENT                     (CObjectList 
COMMENT                      #163=(CGroupWidget 
COMMENT                            (CWidget 4 (10 #1# 0) 1 2 0 0 Nil 543517801 100) 
COMMENT                            (CObjectList 
COMMENT                             #164=(CScratch 
COMMENT                                   (CWidget 1 (1 #1# 1) 1 2 0 0 #95# 1 100) 
COMMENT                                   (LOGPEN 0 6 10053171) 8 1 1.38462 1.9 
COMMENT                                   0.082322 1) 
COMMENT                             #165=(CLabel 
COMMENT                                   (CWidget 0 (0 0) 1 2 0 0 #87# 1734828903 100) 
COMMENT                                   (LOGPEN 0 0 13408563) 1 
COMMENT                                   (LOGFONT 38 14 0 0 400 0 0 0 0 3 2 1 18 
COMMENT                                    "Georgia") 1.74233 0.555556 0 
COMMENT                                   "{\\i Bbs}I (6921)" "@N (@S)" 5 -15.4898 
COMMENT                                   1.74233 0 -10 4.22101 0.974079 #164#) 
COMMENT                             #166=(CScratch 
COMMENT                                   (CWidget 2 (1 #1# 2) 1 2 0 0 #95# 101249184 
COMMENT                                    100) (LOGPEN 0 6 10053171) 8 1 1.1303 1.9 
COMMENT                                   0.082322 1) 
COMMENT                             #167=(CLabel 
COMMENT                                   (CWidget 0 (0 0) 1 2 0 0 #87# 1952933729 100) 
COMMENT                                   (LOGPEN 0 0 13408563) 1 
COMMENT                                   (LOGFONT 38 14 0 0 400 0 0 0 0 3 2 1 18 
COMMENT                                    "Georgia") 1.74233 0.555556 0 
COMMENT                                   "{\\i Bbs}I (7281)" "@N (@S)" 5 -14.6946 
COMMENT                                   5.22699 0 -10 4.22101 0.974079 #166#) 
COMMENT                             #168=(CScratch 
COMMENT                                   (CWidget 3 (1 #1# 3) 1 2 0 0 #95# 1 100) 
COMMENT                                   (LOGPEN 0 6 10053171) 8 1 0.866095 1.9 
COMMENT                                   0.082322 1) 
COMMENT                             #169=(CLabel 
COMMENT                                   (CWidget 0 (0 0) 1 2 0 0 #87# 1734435171 100) 
COMMENT                                   (LOGPEN 0 0 13408563) 1 
COMMENT                                   (LOGFONT 38 14 0 0 400 0 0 0 0 3 2 1 18 
COMMENT                                    "Georgia") 1.74233 0.555556 0 
COMMENT                                   "{\\i Bbs}I (7655)" "@N (@S)" 5 -12.8112 
COMMENT                                   8.71165 0 -10 4.27096 0.974079 #168#) 
COMMENT                             #170=(CScratch 
COMMENT                                   (CWidget 4 (1 #1# 4) 1 2 0 0 #95# 0 100) 
COMMENT                                   (LOGPEN 0 6 10053171) 8 1 0.626612 1.9 
COMMENT                                   0.082322 1) 
COMMENT                             #171=(CLabel 
COMMENT                                   (CWidget 0 (0 0) 1 2 0 0 #87# 1952540515 100) 
COMMENT                                   (LOGPEN 0 0 13408563) 1 
COMMENT                                   (LOGFONT 38 14 0 0 400 0 0 0 0 3 2 1 18 
COMMENT                                    "Georgia") 1.74233 0.555556 0 
COMMENT                                   "{\\i Bbs}I (7994)" "@N (@S)" 5 -11.1614 
COMMENT                                   10.454 0 -10 4.34589 0.974079 #170#)) 
COMMENT                            (CObjectList))) (CObjectList)) 
COMMENT               #172=(CGroupWidget (CWidget 14 (16 0) 1 2 0 0 Nil 1868701806 100) 
COMMENT                     (CObjectList) (CObjectList)) 
COMMENT               #173=(CGroupWidget (CWidget 12 (0 0) 1 2 0 0 Nil -1298 100) 
COMMENT                     (CObjectList) (CObjectList))) (CObjectList))) 
COMMENT       (CSeqView 10 10 (CObjectList) (CObList) 1 (CObList)) (CObList) 87462704 
COMMENT       (CStringList) 2082602632 0 (CObList)))
FEATURES             Location/Qualifiers
     misc_feature    1..4
                     /vntifkey="21"
                     /label=Adapter\ATGG
     promoter        5..21
                     /vntifkey="30"
                     /label=T7\promoter
     operon          24..47
                     /vntifkey="103"
                     /label=lac\operator
     misc_feature    441..444
                     /vntifkey="21"
                     /label=Adapter\CCCT
     terminator      393..440
                     /vntifkey="43"
                     /label=T7\terminator
     misc_feature    3869..3872
                     /vntifkey="21"
                     /label=Adapter\AGCG
     misc_feature    3873..8880
                     /vntifkey="21"
                     /label=pET28a\backbone
     promoter        445..461
                     /vntifkey="30"
                     /label=T7\Promoter
     operon          464..487
                     /vntifkey="103"
                     /label=lac\operator
     terminator      3821..3868
                     /vntifkey="43"
                     /label=T7\Terminator
     CDS             86..388
                     /vntifkey="4"
                     /label=Lan2_Prec_WP_124272025.1
     CDS             502..3816
                     /vntifkey="4"
                     /label=Lan2_WP_124272025.1
BASE COUNT     1955 a      2284 c      2469 g      2172 t 
ORIGIN
        1 atggtaatac gactcactat aggggaattg tgagcggata acaattccaa ggagatatac 
       61 aatgcaccac caccaccacc acgcaatgaa tctggtacgc gcatggaaag accctgaata 
      121 tcgtgcgaca ctgtctgagg ccccagctaa tccggcgggc cttgttgaat tggcagatga 
      181 tcaactggac ggtgtcgcag gtggcactac ttgggcatgc gcaaccgtaa ccttgacggt 
      241 tactgtttgt tccccgacgg gtacactgtg tggtagctgt tcaatgggta cccgcggatg 
      301 ttgttaatag atagactagc cgctggtaaa cacaccatga ccccggctct ccattgatgc 
      361 cacggcgatt gttggagagc cagcagcgcg gtctagcata accccttggg gcctctaaac 
      421 gggtcttgag gggttttttg cccttaatac gactcactat aggggaattg tgagcggata 
      481 acaattccaa ggagatatac aatgccagat gatgcttccg aacatcctac tgtacgtcct 
      541 gatggtgtgc atctgccatg gcaccgtgca gcaacgctgt cagaacgttt gggtggaaca 
      601 ccatcgcgtt cggatccagt tcgtggtgag aaacgcttgg cgatgtggcg tgagcttgct 
      661 ccgctcacgg gtgaacgtgc caccttagat gcacgtttag ctccgcttgg tgttgatgcg 
      721 gcggaactga ccgcgttact tggcgagtca gatgatagtc ttgcagcccg taccgccgac 
      781 gaaccggatt ggcatcgtac ctttcgtcgc tggtgggcag aagggatggc cactacggat 
      841 gcagcccgtc gtttggatcc ggatatgggc ttgcttgaag tgattcgtcc gctggtcgaa 
      901 ggagccgtac atgaattgga tgctctggtg gaagaacgcg ttcgtgcgtc cgatgatcct 
      961 gtaatggctg atcccgggca tattctggac gtcgtccgtg cgactgcccc cgcagcggat 
     1021 ctcttgggtc atgttcaacg tacgttagtt cttgaactta acattgcccg tgttgaggaa 
     1081 cgtttaggtg gtgagactcc tgaagaacgt tttagttcct atgtcgagtt gctgcgcagc 
     1141 cagggtaacg cattagcatt gtgggatgaa tatcccgtgt tagctcgttt ggtggttaat 
     1201 cagcttcgct tttggattga tacccgtgtt gaactgatcg atgccctggt agccgatttg 
     1261 ccagccttgc gcggtgggct tctcccgagc ccagggccac gtcgtctgga acgtttagaa 
     1321 tttggggcgg gtgataaaca tcgtcgtggc cgtagcgtgg ctatggtaga atttgatacc 
     1381 ggaaccctgg tgtttaaacc acgtagttta gcgatggata cggcgtttga tggtttgctg 
     1441 gcatgggtaa accgtcaaca acccccacat gatctggcac gcattggtgt gttagaacgc 
     1501 ggcggccacg gctgggttga acaagtagat accacggcca ccaccgatgc tgccggtggt 
     1561 gatcgttatg catggcgtct cggcgcactg acctcactgt tatacttact tcacgcgacc 
     1621 gattttcatt ttgaaaatgt tttggcggca ggtgaacatc ccgtcttggt tgatctggaa 
     1681 gcacttttac ataacgataa aactgccgca gttgttaaga ttgatggaga gactgatatt 
     1741 gcagccgtta ccctggcgga tagtgtacaa agtgtaggaa tcttaccgaa tcacttgtta 
     1801 gtacgtggcg aagatggcac gtttggtctg gatgtttcag gattggcagg ccacggtggc 
     1861 caattaacgc ctatgcccgt gccgacctgg gaagattctg gcactgatcg tatgcgtctc 
     1921 gtgaaacgcc gtatggaaat ggatgcagaa cgtaaccacc cgatgaccgc cgatggcgaa 
     1981 cccattgacc tcgttggtcg tgtggacgca tttgtcgatg ggtttacaca cgtttaccgt 
     2041 ctcctggaag ccggccgtga tgagcttctg gatccggctg gtcctttggc agcctttggc 
     2101 tcggtgcgca cccgtttaat tgctcgccca acccatattt atggtcgttt attactcgag 
     2161 tcaacgcatc ccgatttctt gcgtgatggg ttagatcatg cacgtagtct tgcgcgcctg 
     2221 gcgggcggac atgtagaaat gccggaatct cgtgaagcca tggttcagga tgaggtagca 
     2281 gaattgacac tcggagatat cccgatgttt accgtggacg cagaaagtgg caccttgcgt 
     2341 ggcggttttg atggccgtcc aattggaact cgctatccac cgttagcggc agtacgcgaa 
     2401 cgtttagccg ccttgggcga tgctgatctg gcatttcagg aacgcgttat tcgttcatgt 
     2461 gtcgcagcga ccgccatggg tgattcggac gcgcgttggc ctaattggca tcgtcctcgc 
     2521 ctggatggtg cagcagaccc gggtgacttt gcagaagaag cgctgcgctt agcacgccgt 
     2581 ttaggcgact tatgtgtacg tgatgaacat ggtcttggct ggattggatt ggatctggtt 
     2641 gatgaaaagt attggcaata cgcgccggcc cctattgggc tttataccgg tacggcagga 
     2701 attgcgcacg cgttagatgc ggttgcagcc gtaacgggag atgaagctac cggggaactg 
     2761 gcacgcgcgg cattcgatca agtagccaaa cgctcagtat taattgcgga aaccctcgct 
     2821 agcttagcaa agaaacctgg cgctgcggaa ttcggtattg gtgcgtttgg cccgtttggt 
     2881 ggtgcagtgt atgccttggc tcatgccgcg gtgcgtcatg atcgtcctga ttatgcagag 
     2941 gctgcagcag cattactccc tgcaattgat gaattagtag aagaggaccc cctgcttgac 
     3001 gttgtgtcgg gttcagccgg tgctattctg gctctgctgg ctcttgagaa agcacgtcct 
     3061 gcagcgggtg ctgctcgcat tgcggctcgt tgtgcggagc gtctgctggc tacacgtcaa 
     3121 gaatgtgcag agggctgggg ttgggcaacg cctattaacc ctgaggctcc cttggcaggc 
     3181 ttcagccatg gtgcgtcagg gatcgcatat gcccttgcgc gtttagatgc ggtggcgccg 
     3241 cgcccagaat atggcgaagc ggtgcgtaac gccctgcgtt acgaacgtac ggtatttgat 
     3301 cctgaattac gtacttggcg tgatcttcgt ccggcaaatc tgggtggacg cactgtaatg 
     3361 aacgcctggt gtcacggggc gcccggcatt gcgctggccc gcgatgcttt tcagggttta 
     3421 ggtacggcgg ccgatctggc agatttggtt gaaagcgatc gtcatactgc cgttttggca 
     3481 gctgttagca cgggtttaga tctggatcca gtgagcgggc tgggtaatca tagcttatgt 
     3541 cacggggatg ttggtaattt attaattatc gaagcaagcg cgcgcgcaga tcgcgaaccg 
     3601 gaagttgcgg gtttgttgcc acgtgtgtgg aataccctgc tgcatgaggg ccgtgaaaac 
     3661 ggctggctct gtggtgtccc taaaggagtg gaaactccag ggttaatgac cggcttagct 
     3721 ggcatcgctt ggggactggc acgtaaggcg gcacctgaac gtgttccgga tctgttgacc 
     3781 ttggcggctc cagcaggacc tggcgggacc ccctaacggt ctagcataac cccttggggc 
     3841 ctctaaacgg gtcttgaggg gttttttgag cgctgaaagg aggaactata tccggattgg 
     3901 cgaatgggnn nnnnnnnnnn nnnnnnnnnn nnnnnnnnnn nnnnnnnnnn nnnnnnnnnn 
     3961 nnnnnnnnnn nnnnnnnnnn nnnnnnnnnn nnnnnnnnnn nnnnnnnnnn nnnnnnnnnn 
     4021 nnnnnnnnnn nncnnnnnnn nnnnnnnnnn nnnnnnnnnn nnnnnnnnnn nnnnnnnnnn 
     4081 nnnnnnnnnn nnnnnnnnnn nnnnnnnnnn nnnnnnnnnn nnnnannnnn nnnnnnnnnn 
     4141 nnnnnnnnnn nnnnnnnnnn nnnnnnnnnn nnnncctttg acgttggagt ccacgttctt 
     4201 tnnnnnnnnn nnnnnnnnnn nnnnnnnnnn nnnnnnnnac cctatctcgg tctattcttt 
     4261 tgatttataa gggattttgc cgatttcggc ctattggtta aaaaatgagc tgatttaaca 
     4321 aaaatttaac gcgaatttta acaaaatatt aacgtttaca atttcaggtg gcacttttcg 
     4381 gggaaatgtg cgcggaaccc ctatttgttt atttttctaa atacattcaa atatgtatcc 
     4441 gctcatgaat taattcttag aaaaactcat cgagcatcaa atgaaactgc aatttattca 
     4501 tatcaggatt atcaatacca tatttttgaa aaagccgttt ctgtaatgaa ggagaaaact 
     4561 caccgaggca gttccatagg atggcaagat cctggtatcg gtctgcgatt ccgactcgtc 
     4621 caacatcaat acaacctatt aatttcccct cgtcaaaaat aaggttatca agtgagaaat 
     4681 caccatgagt gacgactgaa tccggtgaga atggcaaaag tttatgcatt tctttccaga 
     4741 cttgttcaac aggccagcca ttacgctcgt catcaaaatc actcgcatca accaaaccgt 
     4801 tattcattcg tgattgcgcc tgagcgagac gaaatacgcg atcgctgtta aaaggacaat 
     4861 tacaaacagg aatcgaatgc aaccggcgca ggaacactgc cagcgcatca acaatatttt 
     4921 cacctgaatc aggatattct tctaatacct ggaatgctgt tttcccgggg atcgcagtgg 
     4981 tgagtaacca tgcatcatca ggagtacgga taaaatgctt gatggtcgga agaggcataa 
     5041 attccgtcag ccagtttagt ctgaccatct catctgtaac atcattggca acgctacctt 
     5101 tgccatgttt cagaaacaac tctggcgcat cgggcttccc atacaatcga tagattgtcg 
     5161 cacctgattg cccgacatta tcgcgagccc atttataccc atataaatca gcatccatgt 
     5221 tggaatttaa tcgcggccta gagcaagacg tttcccgttg aatatggctc ataacacccc 
     5281 ttgtattact gtttatgtaa gcagacagtt ttattgttca tgaccaaaat cccttaacgt 
     5341 gagttttcgt tccactgagc gtcagacccc gtagaaaaga tcaaaggatc ttcttgagat 
     5401 cctttttttc tgcgcgtaat ctgctgcttg caaacaaaaa aaccaccgct accagcggtg 
     5461 gtttgtttgc cggatcaaga gctaccaact ctttttccga aggtaactgg cttcagcaga 
     5521 gcgcagatac caaatactgt ccttctagtg tagccgtagt taggccacca cttcaagaac 
     5581 tctgtagcac cgcctacata cctcgctctg ctaatcctgt taccagtggc tgctgccagt 
     5641 ggcgataagt cgtgtcttac cgggttggac tcaagacgat agttaccgga taaggcgcag 
     5701 cggtcgggct gaacgggggg ttcgtgcaca cagcccagct tggagcgaac gacctacacc 
     5761 gaactgagat acctacagcg tgagctatga gaaagcgcca cgcttcccga agggagaaag 
     5821 gcggacaggt atccggtaag cggcagggtc ggaacaggag agcgcacgag ggagcttcca 
     5881 gggggaaacg cctggtatct ttatagtcct gtcgggtttc gccacctctg acttgagcgt 
     5941 cgatttttgt gatgctcgtc aggggggcgg agcctatgga aaaacgccag caacgcggcc 
     6001 tttttacggt tcctggcctt ttgctggcct tttgctcaca tgttctttcc tgcgttatcc 
     6061 cctgattctg tggataaccg tattaccgcc tttgagtgag ctgataccgc tcgccgcagc 
     6121 cgaacgaccg agcgcagcga gtcagtgagc gaggaagcgg aagagcgcct gatgcggtat 
     6181 tttctcctta cgcatctgtg cggtatttca caccgcatat atggtgcact ctcagtacaa 
     6241 tctgctctga tgccgcatag ttaagccagt atacactccg ctatcgctac gtgactgggt 
     6301 catggctgcg ccccgacacc cgccaacacc cgctgacgcg ccctgacggg cttgtctgct 
     6361 cccggcatcc gcttacagac aagctgtgac cgtctccggg agctgcatgt gtcagaggtt 
     6421 ttcaccgtca tcaccgaaac gcgcgaggca gctgcggtaa agctcatcag cgtggtcgtg 
     6481 aagcgattca cagatgtctg cctgttcatc cgcgtccagc tcgttgagtt tctccagaag 
     6541 cgttaatgtc tggcttctga taaagcgggc catgttaagg gcggtttttt cctgtttggt 
     6601 cactgatgcc tccgtgtaag ggggatttct gttcatgggg gtaatgatac cgatgaaacg 
     6661 agagaggatg ctcacgatac gggttactga tgatgaacat gcccggttac tggaacgttg 
     6721 tgagggtaaa caactggcgg tatggatgcg gcgggaccag agaaaaatca ctcagggtca 
     6781 atgccagcgc ttcgttaata cagatgtagg tgttccacag ggtagccagc agcatcctgc 
     6841 gatgcagatc cggaacataa tggtgcaggg cgctgacttc cgcgtttcca gactttacga 
     6901 aacacggaaa ccgaagacca ttcatgttgt tgctcaggtc gcagacgttt tgcagcagca 
     6961 gtcgcttcac gttcgctcgc gtatcggtga ttcattctgc taaccagtaa ggcaaccccg 
     7021 ccagcctagc cgggtcctca acgacaggag cacgatcatg cgcacccgtg gggccgccat 
     7081 gccggcgata atggcctgct tctcgccgaa acgtttggtg gcgggaccag tgacgaaggc 
     7141 ttgagcgagg gcgtgcaaga ttccgaatac cgcaagcgac aggccgatca tcgtcgcgct 
     7201 ccagcgaaag cggtcctcgc cgaaaatgac ccagagcgct gccggcacct gtcctacgag 
     7261 ttgcatgata aagaagacag tcataagtgc ggcgacgata gtcatgcccc gcgcccaccg 
     7321 gaaggagctg actgggttga aggctctcaa gggcatcggt cgagatcccg gtgcctaatg 
     7381 agtgagctaa cttacattaa ttgcgttgcg ctcactgccc gctttccagt cgggaaacct 
     7441 gtcgtgccag ctgcattaat gaatcggcca acgcgcgggg agaggcggtt tgcgtattgg 
     7501 gcgccagggt ggtttttctt ttcaccagtg agacgggcaa cagctgattg cccttcaccg 
     7561 cctggccctg agagagttgc agcaagcggt ccacgctggt ttgccccagc aggcgaaaat 
     7621 cctgtttgat ggtggttaac ggcgggatat aacatgagct gtcttcggta tcgtcgtatc 
     7681 ccactaccga gatatccgca ccaacgcgca gcccggactc ggtaatggcg cgcattgcgc 
     7741 ccagcgccat ctgatcgttg gcaaccagca tcgcagtggg aacgatgccc tcattcagca 
     7801 tttgcatggt ttgttgaaaa ccggacatgg cactccagtc gccttcccgt tccgctatcg 
     7861 gctgaatttg attgcgagtg agatatttat gccagccagc cagacgcaga cgcgccgaga 
     7921 cagaacttaa tgggcccgct aacagcgcga tttgctggtg acccaatgcg accagatgct 
     7981 ccacgcccag tcgcgtaccg tcttcatggg agaaaataat actgttgatg ggtgtctggt 
     8041 cagagacatc aagaaataac gccggaacat tagtgcaggc agcttccaca gcaatggcat 
     8101 cctggtcatc cagcggatag ttaatgatca gcccactgac gcgttgcgcg agaagattgt 
     8161 gcaccgccgc tttacaggct tcgacgccgc ttcgttctac catcgacacc accacgctgg 
     8221 cacccagttg atcggcgcga gatttaatcg ccgcgacaat ttgcgacggc gcgtgcaggg 
     8281 ccagactgga ggtggcaacg ccaatcagca acgactgttt gcccgccagt tgttgtgcca 
     8341 cgcggttggg aatgtaattc agctccgcca tcgccgcttc cactttttcc cgcgttttcg 
     8401 cagaaacgtg gctggcctgg ttcaccacgc gggaaacggt ctgataagag acaccggcat 
     8461 actctgcgac atcgtataac gttactggtt tcacattcac caccctgaat tgactctctt 
     8521 ccgggcgcta tcatgccata ccgcgaaagg ttttgcgcca ttcgatggtg tccgggatct 
     8581 cgacgctctc ccttatgcga ctcctgcatt aggaagcagc ccagtagtag gttgaggccg 
     8641 ttgagcaccg ccgccgcaag gaatggtgca tgcaaggaga tggcgcccaa cagtcccccg 
     8701 gccacggggc ctgccaccat acccacgccg aaacaagcgc tcatgagccc gaagtggcga 
     8761 gcccgatctt ccccatcggt gatgtcggcg atataggcgc cagcaaccgc acctgtggcg 
     8821 ccggtgatgc cggccacgat gcgtccggcg tagaggatcg agatctcgat cccgcgaaat 
//
