# Supplementary material for: A scalable platform to discover antimicrobials of ribosomal origin
Source: Nat Commun. 2022 Oct 17;13:6135. doi: 10.1038/s41467-022-33890-w (PMC9576775; doi:10.1038/s41467-022-33890-w)
Supplement: Supplementary file 5 — Supplementary Data 2 [file 41467_2022_33890_MOESM5_ESM.zip › Supplementary Data 2/59.gb]

LOCUS       Exported                9058 bp ds-DNA     circular SYN 28-DEC-2019
DEFINITION  synthetic circular DNA
ACCESSION   .
VERSION     .
KEYWORDS    pET28a CrtE B I T7 promtoer and terminator with spacers
SOURCE      synthetic DNA construct
  ORGANISM  synthetic DNA construct
REFERENCE   1  (bases 1 to 9058)
  AUTHORS   .
  TITLE     Direct Submission
  JOURNAL   Exported Saturday, Dec 28, 2019 from SnapGene 4.3.11
            https://www.snapgene.com
COMMENT     ORIGDB|GenBank
FEATURES             Location/Qualifiers
     source          1..9058
                     /organism="synthetic DNA construct"
                     /mol_type="other DNA"
     misc_feature    1..4
                     /label=Adapter ATGG
                     /label=Adapter\ATGG
                     /note="/vntifkey=21"
     promoter        5..21
                     /label=T7 promoter
                     /label=T7\promoter
                     /note="/vntifkey=30"
     operon          24..47
                     /label=lac operator
                     /label=lac\operator
                     /note="/vntifkey=103"
     misc_feature    86..388
                     /label=lin_prec_WP_018824030.1
     terminator      393..440
                     /label=T7 terminator
                     /label=T7\terminator
                     /note="/vntifkey=43"
     misc_feature    441..444
                     /label=Adapter CCCT
                     /label=Adapter\CCCT
                     /note="/vntifkey=21"
     promoter        445..461
                     /label=T7 Promoter
                     /label=T7\Promoter
                     /note="/vntifkey=30"
     operon          464..487
                     /label=lac operator
                     /label=lac\operator
                     /note="/vntifkey=103"
     misc_feature    502..2430
                     /label=lin_WP_050563923.1
     terminator      2435..2482
                     /label=T7 Terminator
                     /label=T7\Terminator
                     /note="/vntifkey=43"
     misc_feature    2483..2486
                     /label=Adapter GCTC
                     /label=Adapter\GCTC
                     /note="/vntifkey=21"
     promoter        2487..2543
                     /label=T7 Promoter
                     /label=T7\Promoter
                     /note="/vntifkey=30"
     misc_feature    2544..3305
                     /label=lin_WP_050563924.1
     terminator      3310..3357
                     /label=T7 Terminator
                     /label=T7\Terminator
                     /note="/vntifkey=43"
     misc_feature    3358..3361
                     /label=Adapter CGGT
                     /label=Adapter\CGGT
                     /note="/vntifkey=21"
     promoter        3362..3418
                     /label=T7 Promoter
                     /label=T7\Promoter
                     /note="/vntifkey=30"
     misc_feature    3419..3994
                     /label=lin_WP_018824032.1
     terminator      3999..4046
                     /label=T7 Terminator
                     /label=T7\Terminator
                     /note="/vntifkey=43"
     misc_feature    4047..4050
                     /label=Adapter AGCG
                     /label=Adapter\AGCG
                     /note="/vntifkey=21"
     misc_feature    4051..9058
                     /label=pET28a backbone
                     /label=pET28a\backbone
                     /note="/vntifkey=21"
ORIGIN
        1 atggtaatac gactcactat aggggaattg tgagcggata acaattccaa ggagatatac
       61 aatgcaccac caccaccacc acgcaatggc gtctatcgcc gatttcatga atgctcagtt
      121 gcttggccct attgagcaag gtatgacaaa aggaaatggc gtcccggtca tggccacacc
      181 cgctgtggcc gtacccgcta gcgtcaaaat cacggcggcc gttgtcgcat tcaccgtacc
      241 agtggcggct tatgtggcgg gacgtgctgt caattgagcc tctccgcttc cgacccattt
      301 aattgcccca cgcctgctgt tgcgtacagg tcgtacgacc gaacactaaa agaaccttta
      361 attgttgtat aaggtcttag tcccgttccg gtctagcata accccttggg gcctctaaac
      421 gggtcttgag gggttttttg cccttaatac gactcactat aggggaattg tgagcggata
      481 acaattccaa ggagatatac aatgctcacg catagtatct ttgacgaact gcgtcgtgtg
      541 tttctgaaaa tcttgcaggc actgacgagc accattttcc gtccggtgcc ggtttcacgc
      601 aatcgcgcga tggggttatc ggaacgcctc gcagcgctga ccactcttag ttcttcgctg
      661 gaatacttaa gtcagcgccg ccagatggag ccaggtggac tcaacgattg ggatattatg
      721 aaggaatccc ctgaggcaaa atcagtggct ttgcgtaagc tgacggatct tgtatcagga
      781 cgcaaaacta cgatcgcatt gcatgcggca cgtgcagccg tcgctgtcgg cctgttactg
      841 ccgggtaacg ctcgctggcg cggagctggc agtttattcc tttcaggcac cacgtcgctg
      901 ttaaatgcgc gccatcgcta cggcaccgat gggagcgatc aggtagcaac gttggttcag
      961 tctgctaccg gtttggcgcg ccttagccgc actcctcaga cccaggacgc attattatgg
     1021 tacgtcgcca tgcaggcgtc gctgtcatac gctgtatcag ggtgggtaaa gctggtaggg
     1081 gataaatggc gcaagggtga agcgttgccg ggcgttatgc gcacccgtac ttatggatcc
     1141 gccgcggctt accgtctgac gcagaaacat ccgaccgcgg caaaatacgt gcagcatggt
     1201 gttttagcgc tggaatgtct tttccctctc gtatatgcgg cgggtggtcg cctgacgcgt
     1261 cccttcctgg ctgccgcggg ttcctttcat gtagccaatg cctttgttat gggcttgggt
     1321 cgctttctga ccgcgtttac gagcatgcat cccatggtag cctacactac aactccggcc
     1381 tcacacccag ccgtcgctgg acgtgatgac cgtgcggtga aaacggccac cgtgctgctg
     1441 gcagctggca ttgctgtttc tgttgccttg gcaggccagc gccgttccgc tgttctggaa
     1501 ggttggccca cttcccgttc cgtcacgacg cgccatggga acgaactgca gtacgaaacg
     1561 ggcggttcag acgataccga cagccccgtt ttggtgtttt gcgctgggct ttcatcaacc
     1621 tcagaacatt tctcatggat tgcggaacag tttgtctatg attcagagca tgcggttgta
     1681 gcgtatgcgc gctcgggata cgctgggagc cgtcgccgca gcctggctcc ttttaaactg
     1741 agcgaatcgg tggatgatct ggaagatctt gtacgcactg tcgtcccgga aaatcgcaag
     1801 gctgtgttgg taggtcattc tctgggtggc gaattaattc gccgtgcctc agcccagtta
     1861 agcgatcgcg ttgtcgggct gatctactta gatccgagcc acccggccga gttgcaacgc
     1921 tctgaacgcc agtccctggg caccaaagat ttacgcgaca ctatcgccca tgccacacgt
     1981 taccttgcgt taggcacagg agtggttatg tcacgtccag aatgggtgga caaattgcca
     2041 acccgctacc gtgagcgtgt gtttgcccag tacacggaca gccgcctgtg gaaagccgcg
     2101 aagcgcgaat gggacgccgt tgaggaagat ttccgttctt ttgatggcga cctggaaccc
     2161 atgaaagttc cgggtttagt catcgcggcg caacaaacgg tcgatcagga tcctgaacaa
     2221 ttattgcttt ataatgaact ggtgaatgca cattgtgtct cagtgcaggg tggcctcaaa
     2281 gttattgagg acgcagatca cgactcactc ctgaccgacg cgcgtttcgc tcacaaagct
     2341 gccgggttga tggccgagtt tctggccgat ctgcctggcg gcggacgttc tagcgaccgc
     2401 atcgacgata ccgaggaagc gaagaagtaa cggtctagca taaccccttg gggcctctaa
     2461 acgggtcttg aggggttttt tggctctaat acgactcact ataggggaat tgtgagcgga
     2521 taacaattcc aaggagatat acaatgtctt ctattgtaga tgatatcggc tacggacgtc
     2581 agtttgctac gtggtatgac cgtcttttcc ctatgaacgc cgacgtcact gcgacggttg
     2641 gaaccctcgc gcgttttcac ccggatccag ccaccgggac tctggagttt ggcgtgggca
     2701 ccggtcgtat cgccattccg ttatcgggaa aggtcggtcc ggtgatcgga gtggacagtt
     2761 cgcgtgaaat gctggatatt cttgttgctg caccgcgttc gcgtgaggta actggtgttg
     2821 aaggtaatat tcgtgactac acggataccc gctcatacgg gctcgtttac gctgtttgtg
     2881 gcaccttaag tatgctgctg acttcggaag atcaacaggc cgtaatttgt cgcgcggccg
     2941 agcgtctgcg tccgggtggc cgtcttgtga ttgaaactgg gaatcgtccg gcggtcgagg
     3001 ccctgcatga aggcctgact cgtaccactc tgtttactcc atatcctgaa cctggtaccg
     3061 gattgcaaac tcatagtact ttactgagtg ggacggactt atggcaatgt tcgcacgttt
     3121 ggcatgaagc ggatgggagc acccgtgtgg gtaacgagtt aagccgcctg acaacgccca
     3181 tggaagttga tgcctacgcg cttgccgcaa acctgactcc cgaggcacat tacagtaatt
     3241 gggagctgtc cccgtacacc gaacaatacc ccatgtttct ggcgacatat ctgaagtcta
     3301 cgtgacggtc tagcataacc ccttggggcc tctaaacggg tcttgagggg ttttttgcgg
     3361 ttaatacgac tcactatagg ggaattgtga gcggataaca attccaagga gatatacaat
     3421 gctcctgaaa gatactttta ccggtcctgg ctcactggca cgtcttgttg gcgcggcggc
     3481 cttagtggca accgtagcgg cacaacaccc ccacccagcc tttaaccgtg ccgtcagcaa
     3541 ggacattttc tcgcaaattc cgaattggaa attctttgcg cccaatcccg cagttcatga
     3601 ttttcattat gtatatcgcg tactcgatca cgcgggtgaa acctcagagt gggctgaaat
     3661 tgagatgatc gagccacgca aactgcgtca agccttctgg ttcgcaacgc gccgtcccga
     3721 gaaagccgtg ttcgatttgt gcaccgccat tctgcagcag acggcgcgta gcggtgtcgc
     3781 tggcattcgt accaacagct catatcgtgt gttggctggg tttatccgcc gcatgatccg
     3841 tgatacacac tcacgcccgt cggaagtaaa aggctttcaa tttggagttg ttcgtgctgc
     3901 cggtcatgac actacggaaa cgccagagac gctgttcgtt agcccataca cccctttaga
     3961 tcccgaaagc cgcccacatc tgacccctaa ctaacggtct agcataaccc cttggggcct
     4021 ctaaacgggt cttgaggggt tttttgagcg ctgaaaggag gaactatatc cggattggcg
     4081 aatgggnnnn nnnnnnnnnn nnnnnnnnnn nnnnnnnnnn nnnnnnnnnn nnnnnnnnnn
     4141 nnnnnnnnnn nnnnnnnnnn nnnnnnnnnn nnnnnnnnnn nnnnnnnnnn nnnnnnnnnn
     4201 nnnnnnnnnn cnnnnnnnnn nnnnnnnnnn nnnnnnnnnn nnnnnnnnnn nnnnnnnnnn
     4261 nnnnnnnnnn nnnnnnnnnn nnnnnnnnnn nnnnnnnnnn nnannnnnnn nnnnnnnnnn
     4321 nnnnnnnnnn nnnnnnnnnn nnnnnnnnnn nncctttgac gttggagtcc acgttctttn
     4381 nnnnnnnnnn nnnnnnnnnn nnnnnnnnnn nnnnnnaccc tatctcggtc tattcttttg
     4441 atttataagg gattttgccg atttcggcct attggttaaa aaatgagctg atttaacaaa
     4501 aatttaacgc gaattttaac aaaatattaa cgtttacaat ttcaggtggc acttttcggg
     4561 gaaatgtgcg cggaacccct atttgtttat ttttctaaat acattcaaat atgtatccgc
     4621 tcatgaatta attcttagaa aaactcatcg agcatcaaat gaaactgcaa tttattcata
     4681 tcaggattat caataccata tttttgaaaa agccgtttct gtaatgaagg agaaaactca
     4741 ccgaggcagt tccataggat ggcaagatcc tggtatcggt ctgcgattcc gactcgtcca
     4801 acatcaatac aacctattaa tttcccctcg tcaaaaataa ggttatcaag tgagaaatca
     4861 ccatgagtga cgactgaatc cggtgagaat ggcaaaagtt tatgcatttc tttccagact
     4921 tgttcaacag gccagccatt acgctcgtca tcaaaatcac tcgcatcaac caaaccgtta
     4981 ttcattcgtg attgcgcctg agcgagacga aatacgcgat cgctgttaaa aggacaatta
     5041 caaacaggaa tcgaatgcaa ccggcgcagg aacactgcca gcgcatcaac aatattttca
     5101 cctgaatcag gatattcttc taatacctgg aatgctgttt tcccggggat cgcagtggtg
     5161 agtaaccatg catcatcagg agtacggata aaatgcttga tggtcggaag aggcataaat
     5221 tccgtcagcc agtttagtct gaccatctca tctgtaacat cattggcaac gctacctttg
     5281 ccatgtttca gaaacaactc tggcgcatcg ggcttcccat acaatcgata gattgtcgca
     5341 cctgattgcc cgacattatc gcgagcccat ttatacccat ataaatcagc atccatgttg
     5401 gaatttaatc gcggcctaga gcaagacgtt tcccgttgaa tatggctcat aacacccctt
     5461 gtattactgt ttatgtaagc agacagtttt attgttcatg accaaaatcc cttaacgtga
     5521 gttttcgttc cactgagcgt cagaccccgt agaaaagatc aaaggatctt cttgagatcc
     5581 tttttttctg cgcgtaatct gctgcttgca aacaaaaaaa ccaccgctac cagcggtggt
     5641 ttgtttgccg gatcaagagc taccaactct ttttccgaag gtaactggct tcagcagagc
     5701 gcagatacca aatactgtcc ttctagtgta gccgtagtta ggccaccact tcaagaactc
     5761 tgtagcaccg cctacatacc tcgctctgct aatcctgtta ccagtggctg ctgccagtgg
     5821 cgataagtcg tgtcttaccg ggttggactc aagacgatag ttaccggata aggcgcagcg
     5881 gtcgggctga acggggggtt cgtgcacaca gcccagcttg gagcgaacga cctacaccga
     5941 actgagatac ctacagcgtg agctatgaga aagcgccacg cttcccgaag ggagaaaggc
     6001 ggacaggtat ccggtaagcg gcagggtcgg aacaggagag cgcacgaggg agcttccagg
     6061 gggaaacgcc tggtatcttt atagtcctgt cgggtttcgc cacctctgac ttgagcgtcg
     6121 atttttgtga tgctcgtcag gggggcggag cctatggaaa aacgccagca acgcggcctt
     6181 tttacggttc ctggcctttt gctggccttt tgctcacatg ttctttcctg cgttatcccc
     6241 tgattctgtg gataaccgta ttaccgcctt tgagtgagct gataccgctc gccgcagccg
     6301 aacgaccgag cgcagcgagt cagtgagcga ggaagcggaa gagcgcctga tgcggtattt
     6361 tctccttacg catctgtgcg gtatttcaca ccgcatatat ggtgcactct cagtacaatc
     6421 tgctctgatg ccgcatagtt aagccagtat acactccgct atcgctacgt gactgggtca
     6481 tggctgcgcc ccgacacccg ccaacacccg ctgacgcgcc ctgacgggct tgtctgctcc
     6541 cggcatccgc ttacagacaa gctgtgaccg tctccgggag ctgcatgtgt cagaggtttt
     6601 caccgtcatc accgaaacgc gcgaggcagc tgcggtaaag ctcatcagcg tggtcgtgaa
     6661 gcgattcaca gatgtctgcc tgttcatccg cgtccagctc gttgagtttc tccagaagcg
     6721 ttaatgtctg gcttctgata aagcgggcca tgttaagggc ggttttttcc tgtttggtca
     6781 ctgatgcctc cgtgtaaggg ggatttctgt tcatgggggt aatgataccg atgaaacgag
     6841 agaggatgct cacgatacgg gttactgatg atgaacatgc ccggttactg gaacgttgtg
     6901 agggtaaaca actggcggta tggatgcggc gggaccagag aaaaatcact cagggtcaat
     6961 gccagcgctt cgttaataca gatgtaggtg ttccacaggg tagccagcag catcctgcga
     7021 tgcagatccg gaacataatg gtgcagggcg ctgacttccg cgtttccaga ctttacgaaa
     7081 cacggaaacc gaagaccatt catgttgttg ctcaggtcgc agacgttttg cagcagcagt
     7141 cgcttcacgt tcgctcgcgt atcggtgatt cattctgcta accagtaagg caaccccgcc
     7201 agcctagccg ggtcctcaac gacaggagca cgatcatgcg cacccgtggg gccgccatgc
     7261 cggcgataat ggcctgcttc tcgccgaaac gtttggtggc gggaccagtg acgaaggctt
     7321 gagcgagggc gtgcaagatt ccgaataccg caagcgacag gccgatcatc gtcgcgctcc
     7381 agcgaaagcg gtcctcgccg aaaatgaccc agagcgctgc cggcacctgt cctacgagtt
     7441 gcatgataaa gaagacagtc ataagtgcgg cgacgatagt catgccccgc gcccaccgga
     7501 aggagctgac tgggttgaag gctctcaagg gcatcggtcg agatcccggt gcctaatgag
     7561 tgagctaact tacattaatt gcgttgcgct cactgcccgc tttccagtcg ggaaacctgt
     7621 cgtgccagct gcattaatga atcggccaac gcgcggggag aggcggtttg cgtattgggc
     7681 gccagggtgg tttttctttt caccagtgag acgggcaaca gctgattgcc cttcaccgcc
     7741 tggccctgag agagttgcag caagcggtcc acgctggttt gccccagcag gcgaaaatcc
     7801 tgtttgatgg tggttaacgg cgggatataa catgagctgt cttcggtatc gtcgtatccc
     7861 actaccgaga tatccgcacc aacgcgcagc ccggactcgg taatggcgcg cattgcgccc
     7921 agcgccatct gatcgttggc aaccagcatc gcagtgggaa cgatgccctc attcagcatt
     7981 tgcatggttt gttgaaaacc ggacatggca ctccagtcgc cttcccgttc cgctatcggc
     8041 tgaatttgat tgcgagtgag atatttatgc cagccagcca gacgcagacg cgccgagaca
     8101 gaacttaatg ggcccgctaa cagcgcgatt tgctggtgac ccaatgcgac cagatgctcc
     8161 acgcccagtc gcgtaccgtc ttcatgggag aaaataatac tgttgatggg tgtctggtca
     8221 gagacatcaa gaaataacgc cggaacatta gtgcaggcag cttccacagc aatggcatcc
     8281 tggtcatcca gcggatagtt aatgatcagc ccactgacgc gttgcgcgag aagattgtgc
     8341 accgccgctt tacaggcttc gacgccgctt cgttctacca tcgacaccac cacgctggca
     8401 cccagttgat cggcgcgaga tttaatcgcc gcgacaattt gcgacggcgc gtgcagggcc
     8461 agactggagg tggcaacgcc aatcagcaac gactgtttgc ccgccagttg ttgtgccacg
     8521 cggttgggaa tgtaattcag ctccgccatc gccgcttcca ctttttcccg cgttttcgca
     8581 gaaacgtggc tggcctggtt caccacgcgg gaaacggtct gataagagac accggcatac
     8641 tctgcgacat cgtataacgt tactggtttc acattcacca ccctgaattg actctcttcc
     8701 gggcgctatc atgccatacc gcgaaaggtt ttgcgccatt cgatggtgtc cgggatctcg
     8761 acgctctccc ttatgcgact cctgcattag gaagcagccc agtagtaggt tgaggccgtt
     8821 gagcaccgcc gccgcaagga atggtgcatg caaggagatg gcgcccaaca gtcccccggc
     8881 cacggggcct gccaccatac ccacgccgaa acaagcgctc atgagcccga agtggcgagc
     8941 ccgatcttcc ccatcggtga tgtcggcgat ataggcgcca gcaaccgcac ctgtggcgcc
     9001 ggtgatgccg gccacgatgc gtccggcgta gaggatcgag atctcgatcc cgcgaaat
//
