# Supplementary material for: A scalable platform to discover antimicrobials of ribosomal origin
Source: Nat Commun. 2022 Oct 17;13:6135. doi: 10.1038/s41467-022-33890-w (PMC9576775; doi:10.1038/s41467-022-33890-w)
Supplement: Supplementary file 5 — Supplementary Data 2 [file 41467_2022_33890_MOESM5_ESM.zip › Supplementary Data 2/49.gb]

LOCUS       pET28a\CrtE\B\I\T7\promtoer\and\terminator\with\spacers        8263 bp    DNA     circular     29-MAR-2016
SOURCE      
  ORGANISM  
COMMENT     This file is created by Vector NTI
            http://www.invitrogen.com/
COMMENT     ORIGDB|GenBank
COMMENT     VNTDATE|-11171271|
COMMENT     VNTDBDATE|-11171271|
COMMENT     LSOWNER|
COMMENT     VNTNAME|pET28a CrtE B I T7 promtoer and terminator with spacers|
COMMENT     VNTAUTHORNAME|Demo User|
COMMENT     Vector_NTI_Display_Data_(Do_Not_Edit!)
COMMENT     (SXF 
COMMENT      (CGexDoc "pET28a CrtE B I T7 promtoer and terminator with spacers" 0 8263 
COMMENT       (CDBMol 0 0 1 1 1 0 0 0 0 "" "" 0 0 0 0 (CObList) (CObList) (CObList) 
COMMENT        (CObList) -1 "") 
COMMENT       (CDocSetData 1 1 0 0 0 0 "MAIN" 1 1 1 1 0 0 1 1 0 1 10 10 4294967295 50 0 
COMMENT        1 0 (CHomObj 0 0 0 3 75) (CWordArray) (CWordArray) 
COMMENT        (CStringList "BsaI" "BbsI") (CStringList "atg" "gtg") 
COMMENT        (CStringList "taa" "tga" "tag") (CObList) 1 "{(0,1),2}" 0 0 "" 0 
COMMENT        4294967295 0 0 0 0 0 0 0 "MAIN" 0 0 30 0 
COMMENT        (CProteinMotifSearchObject 70 20 1 1 1 1 0 0 1 0 0 0 0 0)) 
COMMENT       (CMolPar 0 0 1 2763 2763 1 8263 0 0 0 0 0 0 0 0) (CStringList) 
COMMENT       (CStringList) (CObList) (COAPar 25 250 50 0 6 4 3 7) 
COMMENT       (COAPar 25 250 50 0 6 4 3 7) (COAPar 25 250 50 0 6 4 3 7) 
COMMENT       (CObList #0=(CRSite (CStringList) "BsaI" "ggtctc" 8 12 0 0 "") 
COMMENT        #1=(CRSite (CStringList) "BbsI" "gaagac" 9 13 4 6304 0 6664 0 7038 1 
COMMENT            7377 1 0 "")) 
COMMENT       (CObList 
COMMENT        #2=(CFSignal (CObList) "Adapter ATGG" 21 0 0 1 4 0 (CStringList) 
COMMENT            (CStringList) 1 1 1 1 "1..4") 
COMMENT        #3=(CFSignal (CObList) "T7 promoter" 30 0 0 5 21 0 (CStringList) 
COMMENT            (CStringList) 1 1 1 1 "5..21") 
COMMENT        #4=(CFSignal (CObList) "lac operator" 103 0 0 24 47 0 (CStringList) 
COMMENT            (CStringList) 1 1 1 1 "24..47") 
COMMENT        #5=(CFSignal (CObList) "Adapter CCCT" 21 0 0 441 444 0 (CStringList) 
COMMENT            (CStringList) 1 1 1 1 "441..444") 
COMMENT        #6=(CFSignal (CObList) "T7 terminator" 43 0 0 393 440 0 (CStringList) 
COMMENT            (CStringList) 1 1 1 1 "393..440") 
COMMENT        #7=(CFSignal (CObList) "Adapter GCTC" 21 0 0 1037 1040 0 (CStringList) 
COMMENT            (CStringList) 1 1 1 1 "2408..2411") 
COMMENT        #8=(CFSignal (CObList) "Adapter CGGT" 21 0 0 2836 2839 0 (CStringList) 
COMMENT            (CStringList) 1 1 1 1 "2824..2827") 
COMMENT        #9=(CFSignal (CObList) "Adapter AGCG" 21 0 0 3252 3255 0 (CStringList) 
COMMENT            (CStringList) 1 1 1 1 "3357..3360") 
COMMENT        #10=(CFSignal (CObList) "pET28a backbone" 21 0 0 3256 8263 0 
COMMENT             (CStringList) (CStringList) 1 1 1 1 "3361..8368") 
COMMENT        #11=(CFSignal (CObList) "T7 Promoter" 30 0 0 445 461 0 (CStringList) 
COMMENT             (CStringList) 1 1 1 1 "445..461") 
COMMENT        #12=(CFSignal (CObList) "lac operator" 103 0 0 464 487 0 (CStringList) 
COMMENT             (CStringList) 1 1 1 1 "464..487") 
COMMENT        #13=(CFSignal (CObList) "T7 Terminator" 43 0 0 989 1036 0 (CStringList) 
COMMENT             (CStringList) 1 1 1 1 "2360..2407") 
COMMENT        #14=(CFSignal (CObList) "T7 Promoter" 30 0 0 1041 1097 0 (CStringList) 
COMMENT             (CStringList) 1 1 1 1 "2412..2468") 
COMMENT        #15=(CFSignal (CObList) "T7 Terminator" 43 0 0 2788 2835 0 (CStringList) 
COMMENT             (CStringList) 1 1 1 1 "2776..2823") 
COMMENT        #16=(CFSignal (CObList) "T7 Promoter" 30 0 0 2840 2896 0 (CStringList) 
COMMENT             (CStringList) 1 1 1 1 "2828..2884") 
COMMENT        #17=(CFSignal (CObList) "T7 Terminator" 43 0 0 3204 3251 0 (CStringList) 
COMMENT             (CStringList) 1 1 1 1 "3309..3356") 
COMMENT        #18=(CFSignal (CObList) "las_prec_WP074615751.1" 4 0 0 86 388 0 
COMMENT             (CStringList) (CStringList) 1 1 1 1 "") 
COMMENT        #19=(CFSignal (CObList) "las_WP074615752.1" 4 0 0 502 984 0 
COMMENT             (CStringList) (CStringList) 1 1 1 1 "") 
COMMENT        #20=(CFSignal (CObList) "las_WP074615751.1" 4 0 0 1098 2783 0 
COMMENT             (CStringList) (CStringList) 1 1 1 1 "") 
COMMENT        #21=(CFSignal (CObList) "las_WP074615750.1" 4 0 0 2897 3199 0 
COMMENT             (CStringList) (CStringList) 1 1 1 1 "")) (CObList) (CObList) 
COMMENT       (CObList) (CObList) (CObList) (CObList) 
COMMENT       (CTextView 0 
COMMENT        #22=(CGroupPar (CParagraph 0 (0 0) 1 2 0 0 180) 
COMMENT             (CObjectList 
COMMENT              #23=(CRefLinePar 
COMMENT                   (CLinePar (CParagraph 0 (0 0) 0 2 0 0 233) 
COMMENT                    "pET28a CrtE B I T7 promtoer and terminator with spacers" 2) 
COMMENT                   5 "" 0 4) 
COMMENT              #24=(CFolderPar 
COMMENT                   (CGroupPar (CParagraph 1 (0 0) 1 1 0 0 178) 
COMMENT                    (CObjectList 
COMMENT                     #25=(CLinePar (CParagraph 0 (0 0) 1 2 1 0 180) 
COMMENT                          "DNA 'pET28a CrtE B I T7 promtoer and terminator with spacers'" 
COMMENT                          1) 
COMMENT                     #26=(CLinePar (CParagraph 0 (0 0) 1 2 1 0 180) 
COMMENT                          "Local object" 1) 
COMMENT                     #27=(CLinePar (CParagraph 0 (0 0) 1 2 1 0 180) 
COMMENT                          "Created: 03/29/16 07:06PM" 1) 
COMMENT                     #28=(CLinePar (CParagraph 0 (0 0) 1 2 1 0 180) 
COMMENT                          "Last Modified: 03/29/16 07:06PM" 1) 
COMMENT                     #29=(CLinePar (CParagraph 0 (0 0) 1 2 1 0 180) 
COMMENT                          "length: 8263 bp" 1) 
COMMENT                     #30=(CLinePar (CParagraph 0 (0 0) 1 2 1 0 180) 
COMMENT                          "storage type: Basic" 1) 
COMMENT                     #31=(CLinePar (CParagraph 0 (0 0) 1 2 1 0 180) 
COMMENT                          "form: Circular" 1))) "General Description") 
COMMENT              #32=(CFolderPar 
COMMENT                   (CGroupPar (CParagraph 2 (0 0) 1 1 0 0 178) 
COMMENT                    (CObjectList 
COMMENT                     #33=(CLinePar (CParagraph 0 (0 0) 1 2 1 0 180) 
COMMENT                          "Original Source Database: GenBank" 1) 
COMMENT                     #34=(CLinePar (CParagraph 0 (0 0) 1 2 1 0 180) 
COMMENT                          "Modification Date in the Original DB: 29-MAR-2016" 1))) 
COMMENT                   "Standard Fields") 
COMMENT              #35=(CRefLinePar 
COMMENT                   (CLinePar (CParagraph 0 (0 0) 0 2 0 0 233) "Comments" 2) 1 "" 
COMMENT                   0 0) 
COMMENT              #36=(CFolderPar 
COMMENT                   (CGroupPar (CParagraph 8 (0 0) 1 2 0 0 178) (CObjectList)) 
COMMENT                   "Annotations") 
COMMENT              #37=(CFolderPar 
COMMENT                   (CGroupPar (CParagraph 12 (6 0) 1 1 0 0 178) 
COMMENT                    (CObjectList 
COMMENT                     #38=(CFolderPar 
COMMENT                          (CGroupPar (CParagraph 4 (7 4 0) 1 1 1 0 178) 
COMMENT                           (CObjectList 
COMMENT                            #39=(CFolderPar 
COMMENT                                 (CGroupPar 
COMMENT                                  (CParagraph 86 (3 #18# 0) 1 2 2 0 327) 
COMMENT                                  (CObjectList 
COMMENT                                   #40=(CLinePar 
COMMENT                                        (CParagraph 0 (0 0) 1 2 3 0 180) 
COMMENT                                        "Start: 86    End: 388 " 1))) 
COMMENT                                 "las_prec_WP074615751.1") 
COMMENT                            #41=(CFolderPar 
COMMENT                                 (CGroupPar 
COMMENT                                  (CParagraph 502 (3 #19# 0) 1 2 2 0 327) 
COMMENT                                  (CObjectList 
COMMENT                                   #42=(CLinePar 
COMMENT                                        (CParagraph 0 (0 0) 1 2 3 0 180) 
COMMENT                                        "Start: 502   End: 984 " 1))) 
COMMENT                                 "las_WP074615752.1") 
COMMENT                            #43=(CFolderPar 
COMMENT                                 (CGroupPar 
COMMENT                                  (CParagraph 1098 (3 #20# 0) 1 2 2 0 327) 
COMMENT                                  (CObjectList 
COMMENT                                   #44=(CLinePar 
COMMENT                                        (CParagraph 0 (0 0) 1 2 3 0 180) 
COMMENT                                        "Start: 1098  End: 2783" 1))) 
COMMENT                                 "las_WP074615751.1") 
COMMENT                            #45=(CFolderPar 
COMMENT                                 (CGroupPar 
COMMENT                                  (CParagraph 2897 (3 #21# 0) 1 2 2 0 327) 
COMMENT                                  (CObjectList 
COMMENT                                   #46=(CLinePar 
COMMENT                                        (CParagraph 0 (0 0) 1 2 3 0 180) 
COMMENT                                        "Start: 2897  End: 3199" 1))) 
COMMENT                                 "las_WP074615750.1"))) "CDS (4 total)") 
COMMENT                     #47=(CFolderPar 
COMMENT                          (CGroupPar (CParagraph 21 (7 21 0) 1 1 1 0 178) 
COMMENT                           (CObjectList 
COMMENT                            #48=(CFolderPar 
COMMENT                                 (CGroupPar (CParagraph 1 (3 #2# 0) 1 2 2 0 194) 
COMMENT                                  (CObjectList 
COMMENT                                   #49=(CLinePar 
COMMENT                                        (CParagraph 0 (0 0) 1 2 3 0 180) 
COMMENT                                        "Start: 1     End: 4   " 1) 
COMMENT                                   #50=(CLinePar 
COMMENT                                        (CParagraph 0 (0 0) 1 2 3 0 180) 
COMMENT                                        "Original Location Description:" 1) 
COMMENT                                   #51=(CLinePar 
COMMENT                                        (CParagraph 0 (0 0) 1 2 3 0 180) 
COMMENT                                        "   1..4" 1))) "Adapter ATGG") 
COMMENT                            #52=(CFolderPar 
COMMENT                                 (CGroupPar 
COMMENT                                  (CParagraph 441 (3 #5# 0) 1 2 2 0 194) 
COMMENT                                  (CObjectList 
COMMENT                                   #53=(CLinePar 
COMMENT                                        (CParagraph 0 (0 0) 1 2 3 0 180) 
COMMENT                                        "Start: 441   End: 444 " 1) 
COMMENT                                   #54=(CLinePar 
COMMENT                                        (CParagraph 0 (0 0) 1 2 3 0 180) 
COMMENT                                        "Original Location Description:" 1) 
COMMENT                                   #55=(CLinePar 
COMMENT                                        (CParagraph 0 (0 0) 1 2 3 0 180) 
COMMENT                                        "   441..444" 1))) "Adapter CCCT") 
COMMENT                            #56=(CFolderPar 
COMMENT                                 (CGroupPar 
COMMENT                                  (CParagraph 1037 (3 #7# 0) 1 2 2 0 194) 
COMMENT                                  (CObjectList 
COMMENT                                   #57=(CLinePar 
COMMENT                                        (CParagraph 0 (0 0) 1 2 3 0 180) 
COMMENT                                        "Start: 1037  End: 1040" 1) 
COMMENT                                   #58=(CLinePar 
COMMENT                                        (CParagraph 0 (0 0) 1 2 3 0 180) 
COMMENT                                        "Original Location Description:" 1) 
COMMENT                                   #59=(CLinePar 
COMMENT                                        (CParagraph 0 (0 0) 1 2 3 0 180) 
COMMENT                                        "   2408..2411" 1))) "Adapter GCTC") 
COMMENT                            #60=(CFolderPar 
COMMENT                                 (CGroupPar 
COMMENT                                  (CParagraph 2836 (3 #8# 0) 1 2 2 0 194) 
COMMENT                                  (CObjectList 
COMMENT                                   #61=(CLinePar 
COMMENT                                        (CParagraph 0 (0 0) 1 2 3 0 180) 
COMMENT                                        "Start: 2836  End: 2839" 1) 
COMMENT                                   #62=(CLinePar 
COMMENT                                        (CParagraph 0 (0 0) 1 2 3 0 180) 
COMMENT                                        "Original Location Description:" 1) 
COMMENT                                   #63=(CLinePar 
COMMENT                                        (CParagraph 0 (0 0) 1 2 3 0 180) 
COMMENT                                        "   2824..2827" 1))) "Adapter CGGT") 
COMMENT                            #64=(CFolderPar 
COMMENT                                 (CGroupPar 
COMMENT                                  (CParagraph 3252 (3 #9# 0) 1 2 2 0 194) 
COMMENT                                  (CObjectList 
COMMENT                                   #65=(CLinePar 
COMMENT                                        (CParagraph 0 (0 0) 1 2 3 0 180) 
COMMENT                                        "Start: 3252  End: 3255" 1) 
COMMENT                                   #66=(CLinePar 
COMMENT                                        (CParagraph 0 (0 0) 1 2 3 0 180) 
COMMENT                                        "Original Location Description:" 1) 
COMMENT                                   #67=(CLinePar 
COMMENT                                        (CParagraph 0 (0 0) 1 2 3 0 180) 
COMMENT                                        "   3357..3360" 1))) "Adapter AGCG") 
COMMENT                            #68=(CFolderPar 
COMMENT                                 (CGroupPar 
COMMENT                                  (CParagraph 3256 (3 #10# 0) 1 2 2 0 194) 
COMMENT                                  (CObjectList 
COMMENT                                   #69=(CLinePar 
COMMENT                                        (CParagraph 0 (0 0) 1 2 3 0 180) 
COMMENT                                        "Start: 3256  End: 8263" 1) 
COMMENT                                   #70=(CLinePar 
COMMENT                                        (CParagraph 0 (0 0) 1 2 3 0 180) 
COMMENT                                        "Original Location Description:" 1) 
COMMENT                                   #71=(CLinePar 
COMMENT                                        (CParagraph 0 (0 0) 1 2 3 0 180) 
COMMENT                                        "   3361..8368" 1))) "pET28a backbone"))) 
COMMENT                          "Misc. Feature (6 total)") 
COMMENT                     #72=(CFolderPar 
COMMENT                          (CGroupPar (CParagraph 30 (7 30 0) 1 1 1 0 178) 
COMMENT                           (CObjectList 
COMMENT                            #73=(CFolderPar 
COMMENT                                 (CGroupPar (CParagraph 5 (3 #3# 0) 1 2 2 0 194) 
COMMENT                                  (CObjectList 
COMMENT                                   #74=(CLinePar 
COMMENT                                        (CParagraph 0 (0 0) 1 2 3 0 180) 
COMMENT                                        "Start: 5     End: 21  " 1) 
COMMENT                                   #75=(CLinePar 
COMMENT                                        (CParagraph 0 (0 0) 1 2 3 0 180) 
COMMENT                                        "Original Location Description:" 1) 
COMMENT                                   #76=(CLinePar 
COMMENT                                        (CParagraph 0 (0 0) 1 2 3 0 180) 
COMMENT                                        "   5..21" 1))) "T7 promoter") 
COMMENT                            #77=(CFolderPar 
COMMENT                                 (CGroupPar 
COMMENT                                  (CParagraph 445 (3 #11# 0) 1 2 2 0 194) 
COMMENT                                  (CObjectList 
COMMENT                                   #78=(CLinePar 
COMMENT                                        (CParagraph 0 (0 0) 1 2 3 0 180) 
COMMENT                                        "Start: 445   End: 461 " 1) 
COMMENT                                   #79=(CLinePar 
COMMENT                                        (CParagraph 0 (0 0) 1 2 3 0 180) 
COMMENT                                        "Original Location Description:" 1) 
COMMENT                                   #80=(CLinePar 
COMMENT                                        (CParagraph 0 (0 0) 1 2 3 0 180) 
COMMENT                                        "   445..461" 1))) "T7 Promoter") 
COMMENT                            #81=(CFolderPar 
COMMENT                                 (CGroupPar 
COMMENT                                  (CParagraph 1041 (3 #14# 0) 1 2 2 0 194) 
COMMENT                                  (CObjectList 
COMMENT                                   #82=(CLinePar 
COMMENT                                        (CParagraph 0 (0 0) 1 2 3 0 180) 
COMMENT                                        "Start: 1041  End: 1097" 1) 
COMMENT                                   #83=(CLinePar 
COMMENT                                        (CParagraph 0 (0 0) 1 2 3 0 180) 
COMMENT                                        "Original Location Description:" 1) 
COMMENT                                   #84=(CLinePar 
COMMENT                                        (CParagraph 0 (0 0) 1 2 3 0 180) 
COMMENT                                        "   2412..2468" 1))) "T7 Promoter") 
COMMENT                            #85=(CFolderPar 
COMMENT                                 (CGroupPar 
COMMENT                                  (CParagraph 2840 (3 #16# 0) 1 2 2 0 194) 
COMMENT                                  (CObjectList 
COMMENT                                   #86=(CLinePar 
COMMENT                                        (CParagraph 0 (0 0) 1 2 3 0 180) 
COMMENT                                        "Start: 2840  End: 2896" 1) 
COMMENT                                   #87=(CLinePar 
COMMENT                                        (CParagraph 0 (0 0) 1 2 3 0 180) 
COMMENT                                        "Original Location Description:" 1) 
COMMENT                                   #88=(CLinePar 
COMMENT                                        (CParagraph 0 (0 0) 1 2 3 0 180) 
COMMENT                                        "   2828..2884" 1))) "T7 Promoter"))) 
COMMENT                          "Promoter Prokaryotic (4 total)") 
COMMENT                     #89=(CFolderPar 
COMMENT                          (CGroupPar (CParagraph 43 (7 43 0) 1 1 1 0 178) 
COMMENT                           (CObjectList 
COMMENT                            #90=(CFolderPar 
COMMENT                                 (CGroupPar 
COMMENT                                  (CParagraph 393 (3 #6# 0) 1 2 2 0 194) 
COMMENT                                  (CObjectList 
COMMENT                                   #91=(CLinePar 
COMMENT                                        (CParagraph 0 (0 0) 1 2 3 0 180) 
COMMENT                                        "Start: 393   End: 440 " 1) 
COMMENT                                   #92=(CLinePar 
COMMENT                                        (CParagraph 0 (0 0) 1 2 3 0 180) 
COMMENT                                        "Original Location Description:" 1) 
COMMENT                                   #93=(CLinePar 
COMMENT                                        (CParagraph 0 (0 0) 1 2 3 0 180) 
COMMENT                                        "   393..440" 1))) "T7 terminator") 
COMMENT                            #94=(CFolderPar 
COMMENT                                 (CGroupPar 
COMMENT                                  (CParagraph 989 (3 #13# 0) 1 2 2 0 194) 
COMMENT                                  (CObjectList 
COMMENT                                   #95=(CLinePar 
COMMENT                                        (CParagraph 0 (0 0) 1 2 3 0 180) 
COMMENT                                        "Start: 989   End: 1036" 1) 
COMMENT                                   #96=(CLinePar 
COMMENT                                        (CParagraph 0 (0 0) 1 2 3 0 180) 
COMMENT                                        "Original Location Description:" 1) 
COMMENT                                   #97=(CLinePar 
COMMENT                                        (CParagraph 0 (0 0) 1 2 3 0 180) 
COMMENT                                        "   2360..2407" 1))) "T7 Terminator") 
COMMENT                            #98=(CFolderPar 
COMMENT                                 (CGroupPar 
COMMENT                                  (CParagraph 2788 (3 #15# 0) 1 2 2 0 194) 
COMMENT                                  (CObjectList 
COMMENT                                   #99=(CLinePar 
COMMENT                                        (CParagraph 0 (0 0) 1 2 3 0 180) 
COMMENT                                        "Start: 2788  End: 2835" 1) 
COMMENT                                   #100=(CLinePar 
COMMENT                                         (CParagraph 0 (0 0) 1 2 3 0 180) 
COMMENT                                         "Original Location Description:" 1) 
COMMENT                                   #101=(CLinePar 
COMMENT                                         (CParagraph 0 (0 0) 1 2 3 0 180) 
COMMENT                                         "   2776..2823" 1))) "T7 Terminator") 
COMMENT                            #102=(CFolderPar 
COMMENT                                  (CGroupPar 
COMMENT                                   (CParagraph 3204 (3 #17# 0) 1 2 2 0 194) 
COMMENT                                   (CObjectList 
COMMENT                                    #103=(CLinePar 
COMMENT                                          (CParagraph 0 (0 0) 1 2 3 0 180) 
COMMENT                                          "Start: 3204  End: 3251" 1) 
COMMENT                                    #104=(CLinePar 
COMMENT                                          (CParagraph 0 (0 0) 1 2 3 0 180) 
COMMENT                                          "Original Location Description:" 1) 
COMMENT                                    #105=(CLinePar 
COMMENT                                          (CParagraph 0 (0 0) 1 2 3 0 180) 
COMMENT                                          "   3309..3356" 1))) "T7 Terminator"))) 
COMMENT                          "Terminator (4 total)") 
COMMENT                     #106=(CFolderPar 
COMMENT                           (CGroupPar (CParagraph 103 (7 103 0) 1 1 1 0 178) 
COMMENT                            (CObjectList 
COMMENT                             #107=(CFolderPar 
COMMENT                                   (CGroupPar 
COMMENT                                    (CParagraph 24 (3 #4# 0) 1 2 2 0 194) 
COMMENT                                    (CObjectList 
COMMENT                                     #108=(CLinePar 
COMMENT                                           (CParagraph 0 (0 0) 1 2 3 0 180) 
COMMENT                                           "Start: 24    End: 47  " 1) 
COMMENT                                     #109=(CLinePar 
COMMENT                                           (CParagraph 0 (0 0) 1 2 3 0 180) 
COMMENT                                           "Original Location Description:" 1) 
COMMENT                                     #110=(CLinePar 
COMMENT                                           (CParagraph 0 (0 0) 1 2 3 0 180) 
COMMENT                                           "   24..47" 1))) "lac operator") 
COMMENT                             #111=(CFolderPar 
COMMENT                                   (CGroupPar 
COMMENT                                    (CParagraph 464 (3 #12# 0) 1 2 2 0 194) 
COMMENT                                    (CObjectList 
COMMENT                                     #112=(CLinePar 
COMMENT                                           (CParagraph 0 (0 0) 1 2 3 0 180) 
COMMENT                                           "Start: 464   End: 487 " 1) 
COMMENT                                     #113=(CLinePar 
COMMENT                                           (CParagraph 0 (0 0) 1 2 3 0 180) 
COMMENT                                           "Original Location Description:" 1) 
COMMENT                                     #114=(CLinePar 
COMMENT                                           (CParagraph 0 (0 0) 1 2 3 0 180) 
COMMENT                                           "   464..487" 1))) "lac operator"))) 
COMMENT                           "Operon (2 total)"))) "Feature Map") 
COMMENT              #115=(CFolderPar 
COMMENT                    (CGroupPar (CParagraph 13 (0 0) 1 1 0 0 178) 
COMMENT                     (CObjectList 
COMMENT                      #116=(CRSFolderPar 
COMMENT                            (CFolderPar 
COMMENT                             (CGroupPar (CParagraph 100447024 (8 0) 1 1 1 0 178) 
COMMENT                              (CObjectList 
COMMENT                               #117=(CGroupPar 
COMMENT                                     (CParagraph 0 (10 #1# 0) 1 2 2 0 180) 
COMMENT                                     (CObjectList 
COMMENT                                      #118=(CLinePar 
COMMENT                                            (CParagraph 0 (1 #1# 1) 1 2 2 0 191) 
COMMENT                                            " N1: 6304 " 1) 
COMMENT                                      #119=(CLinePar 
COMMENT                                            (CParagraph 0 (1 #1# 2) 1 2 2 0 191) 
COMMENT                                            " N2: 6664 " 1) 
COMMENT                                      #120=(CLinePar 
COMMENT                                            (CParagraph 0 (1 #1# 3) 1 2 2 0 191) 
COMMENT                                            " N3: 7038 (on complementary strand)" 
COMMENT                                            1) 
COMMENT                                      #121=(CLinePar 
COMMENT                                            (CParagraph 0 (1 #1# 4) 1 2 2 0 191) 
COMMENT                                            " N4: 7377 (on complementary strand)" 
COMMENT                                            1))))) "BbsI: 4 sites") 8 12 
COMMENT                            "GAAGACNNNNNNN" "CTTCTGNNNNNNN") 
COMMENT                      #122=(CRSFolderPar 
COMMENT                            (CFolderPar 
COMMENT                             (CGroupPar (CParagraph 100447248 (8 0) 1 1 1 0 178) 
COMMENT                              (CObjectList)) "BsaI: 0 sites") 7 11 
COMMENT                            "GGTCTCNNNNNN" "CCAGAGNNNNNN"))) 
COMMENT                    "Restriction/Methylation Map")))) 
COMMENT       (CGraphView 
COMMENT        (CWStyleSheet 
COMMENT         (CObjectList 
COMMENT          #123=(CWidgetStyle "RSite Label" 1 (LOGPEN 0 0 13408563) 1 0 1 
COMMENT                (LOGFONT 0 0 0 0 400 0 0 0 0 3 2 1 18 "Georgia") 0.555556 0 1 5 
COMMENT                "@N (@S)" 0) 
COMMENT          #124=(CWidgetStyle "Signal Label" 1 (LOGPEN 0 0 0) 1 0 1 
COMMENT                (LOGFONT 0 0 0 0 700 0 0 0 0 3 2 1 34 "Arial") 0.666667 0 1 1 
COMMENT                "@N" 0) 
COMMENT          #125=(CWidgetStyle "Molecule Label 2" 0 0 1 
COMMENT                (LOGFONT 0 0 0 0 400 0 0 0 0 3 2 1 18 "Georgia") 0.555556 0 1 16 
COMMENT                "@L bp" 0) 
COMMENT          #126=(CWidgetStyle "Molecule Label 1" 0 0 1 
COMMENT                (LOGFONT 0 0 0 0 400 0 0 0 0 3 2 1 34 "Verdana") 0.833333 0 1 1 
COMMENT                "@N" 0) 
COMMENT          #127=(CWidgetStyle "Shape 3" 1 (LOGPEN 0 0 3355545) 1 1 
COMMENT                (LOGBRUSH 0 6724095 0) 0 0 1 (LOGSHAPE 9 1 0.8 1.8 0)) 
COMMENT          #128=(CWidgetStyle "Shape 1" 1 (LOGPEN 0 0 6723840) 1 1 
COMMENT                (LOGBRUSH 0 10079334 0) 0 0 1 (LOGSHAPE 9 1 0.8 1.8 0)) 
COMMENT          #129=(CWidgetStyle "Axis" 1 (LOGPEN 0 0 10079436) 2 1 
COMMENT                (LOGBRUSH 0 13434879 0) 0 0 1 (LOGSHAPE 10 1 0 0 0)) 
COMMENT          #130=(CWidgetStyle "Line 2" 1 (LOGPEN 0 0 6723840) 8 0 0 0 1 
COMMENT                (LOGSHAPE 1 1.9 0 0 0)) 
COMMENT          #131=(CWidgetStyle "RSite" 1 (LOGPEN 0 0 10053171) 8 0 0 0 1 
COMMENT                (LOGSHAPE 1 1.9 0 0 0)) 
COMMENT          #132=(CWidgetStyle "Short Signal" 1 (LOGPEN 0 0 13395507) 10 0 0 0 1 
COMMENT                (LOGSHAPE 1 1.9 0 0 0)) 
COMMENT          #133=(CWidgetStyle "Uniq RSite Label" 1 (LOGPEN 0 0 153) 1 0 1 
COMMENT                (LOGFONT 0 0 0 0 400 0 0 0 0 3 2 1 18 "Georgia") 0.555556 128 1 
COMMENT                5 "@N (@S)" 0) 
COMMENT          #134=(CWidgetStyle "Vanilla" 1 (LOGPEN 0 0 0) 1 1 
COMMENT                (LOGBRUSH 0 16777215 0) 1 
COMMENT                (LOGFONT 0 0 0 0 400 0 0 0 0 7 48 2 18 "Times New Roman") 0.8 0 
COMMENT                1 2 "?" 0) 
COMMENT          #135=(CWidgetStyle "Mark 1" 0 0 1 
COMMENT                (LOGFONT 0 0 0 0 400 0 0 0 2 7 48 2 2 "Windings") 0.7 0 1 2 "?" 
COMMENT                0) 
COMMENT          #136=(CWidgetStyle "Motif Label" 1 (LOGPEN 0 0 16744512) 1 0 1 
COMMENT                (LOGFONT 0 0 0 0 400 0 0 0 0 3 2 1 34 "Arial") 0.611111 8388608 
COMMENT                1 65535 "@N (@H)" 0) 
COMMENT          #137=(CWidgetStyle "Fragment Label 2" 1 (LOGPEN 0 0 0) 1 0 1 
COMMENT                (LOGFONT 0 0 0 0 400 0 0 0 0 3 2 1 49 "Courier New") 1.05 0 1 48 
COMMENT                "@F bp (molecule @L bp)" 0) 
COMMENT          #138=(CWidgetStyle "Fragment Label 1" 1 (LOGPEN 0 0 0) 1 0 1 
COMMENT                (LOGFONT 0 0 0 0 400 0 0 0 0 3 2 1 34 "Arial") 0.91 0 1 1 
COMMENT                "Fragment of @N" 0) 
COMMENT          #139=(CWidgetStyle "Shape 4" 1 (LOGPEN 0 0 0) 1 1 
COMMENT                (LOGBRUSH 2 8388608 5) 0 0 0) 
COMMENT          #140=(CWidgetStyle "Shape 2" 1 (LOGPEN 0 0 0) 1 1 (LOGBRUSH 0 128 0) 0 
COMMENT                0 0) 
COMMENT          #141=(CWidgetStyle "Shape 0" 1 (LOGPEN 0 0 0) 1 1 (LOGBRUSH 0 0 0) 0 0 
COMMENT                0) 
COMMENT          #142=(CWidgetStyle "ORF" 1 (LOGPEN 0 0 16384) 8 0 0 0 1 
COMMENT                (LOGSHAPE 7 0.2 3.41182 2.86186 0.609808)) 
COMMENT          #143=(CWidgetStyle "Line 4" 1 (LOGPEN 0 0 32768) 8 0 0 0 0) 
COMMENT          #144=(CWidgetStyle "Line 3" 1 (LOGPEN 0 0 16711680) 8 0 0 0 0) 
COMMENT          #145=(CWidgetStyle "Line 1" 1 (LOGPEN 0 0 16711680) 1 0 0 0 0) 
COMMENT          #146=(CWidgetStyle "Short Promoter" 1 (LOGPEN 0 0 128) 6 0 0 0 0) 
COMMENT          #147=(CWidgetStyle "Motif" 1 (LOGPEN 0 0 0) 1 0 0 0 0) 
COMMENT          #148=(CWidgetStyle "Line 0" 1 (LOGPEN 0 0 0) 8 0 0 0 0) 
COMMENT          #149=(CWidgetStyle "Void" 0 0 0 0 0) 
COMMENT          #150=(CWidgetStyle "General Label" 1 (LOGPEN 0 0 0) 1 0 1 
COMMENT                (LOGFONT 0 0 0 0 400 0 0 0 0 3 2 1 18 "Times New Roman") 0.91 0 
COMMENT                1 3 "@T @N " 0) 
COMMENT          #151=(CWidgetStyle "Position" 1 (LOGPEN 0 0 0) 1 0 0 0 0) 
COMMENT          #152=(CWidgetStyle "Annotation" 0 0 1 
COMMENT                (LOGFONT 0 0 0 0 400 0 0 0 0 3 2 1 18 "Times New Roman") 0.91 0 
COMMENT                0 0) 
COMMENT          #153=(CWidgetStyle "Position Label" 1 (LOGPEN 0 0 8388608) 1 0 1 
COMMENT                (LOGFONT 0 0 0 0 400 0 1 0 0 3 2 1 34 "Arial") 0.63 8388608 1 1 
COMMENT                "@N" 0) 
COMMENT          #154=(CWidgetStyle "Range" 1 (LOGPEN 0 0 0) 1 1 
COMMENT                (LOGBRUSH 0 16777215 0) 0 0 0) 
COMMENT          #155=(CWidgetStyle "Range Label" 1 (LOGPEN 0 0 8388608) 1 0 1 
COMMENT                (LOGFONT 0 0 0 0 400 0 1 0 0 3 2 1 34 "Arial") 0.63 8388608 1 1 
COMMENT                "@N" 0) 
COMMENT          #156=(CWidgetStyle "ORF Label" 1 (LOGPEN 0 0 49216) 1 0 1 
COMMENT                (LOGFONT 0 0 0 0 400 0 0 0 0 3 2 1 18 "Times New Roman") 
COMMENT                0.611111 0 1 65535 "@N" 0) 
COMMENT          #157=(CWidgetStyle "CDS Label" 1 (LOGPEN 0 0 4227264) 1 0 1 
COMMENT                (LOGFONT 0 0 0 0 400 0 0 0 0 3 2 1 34 "Arial") 0.555556 255 1 1 
COMMENT                "@N" 0) 
COMMENT          #158=(CWidgetStyle "Shape 5" 1 (LOGPEN 0 0 0) 3 1 
COMMENT                (LOGBRUSH 0 16777113 0) 1 
COMMENT                (LOGFONT 0 0 0 0 400 0 0 0 0 7 48 2 50 "Arial") 0.9 0 0 1 
COMMENT                (LOGSHAPE 9 1 0.8 1.8 0)) 
COMMENT          #159=(CWidgetStyle "CDS" 1 (LOGPEN 0 0 0) 1 1 (LOGBRUSH 2 39423 3) 0 0 
COMMENT                1 (LOGSHAPE 9 1 0.8 1.8 0)) 
COMMENT          #160=(CWidgetStyle "Label 2" 1 (LOGPEN 0 0 4227264) 1 0 1 
COMMENT                (LOGFONT 0 0 0 0 400 0 0 0 0 3 2 1 34 "Arial") 0.944444 8388608 
COMMENT                1 1 "@N" 0) 
COMMENT          #161=(CWidgetStyle "Label 3" 1 (LOGPEN 0 0 8421376) 1 0 1 
COMMENT                (LOGFONT 0 0 0 0 700 255 0 0 0 3 2 1 34 "Arial") 0.833333 255 1 
COMMENT                5 "@N (@S)" 0) 
COMMENT          #162=(CWidgetStyle "Label 4" 1 (LOGPEN 0 0 8437824) 1 0 1 
COMMENT                (LOGFONT 0 0 0 0 400 0 0 0 0 3 2 1 34 "Arial") 0.722222 0 1 5 
COMMENT                "@N (@S)" 0)) 0.164644 1.74233 0.164644 2.53336 
COMMENT         (70 (CShapeMapEntry 0 "Unique RSite" 1 "Uniq RSite Label") 67 
COMMENT          (CShapeMapEntry 0 "ORF" 0 "ORF Label")) 40.0378 40.0378 39 39 0.1 
COMMENT         -6293) 1 1 0 1 1 
COMMENT        (mapper: 22.4443 -19.7027 40.0378 40.0378 0.01 10 -1 8263 8263 1 0 0) 
COMMENT        #163=(CGroupWidget (CWidget 0 (0 0) 1 2 0 0 Nil 1836020336 100) 
COMMENT              (CObjectList 
COMMENT               #164=(CGroupWidget (CWidget 1 (0 0) 1 2 0 0 Nil -1367 100) 
COMMENT                     (CObjectList 
COMMENT                      #165=(CAxis 
COMMENT                            (CWideLine 
COMMENT                             (CWidget 0 (0 0) 1 2 0 0 #129# 100406540 0) 
COMMENT                             (LOGPEN 0 0 10079436) 2 (LOGBRUSH 0 13434879 0) 1 
COMMENT                             6.27494 6.27294 1 0.0214037) 0.075919) 
COMMENT                      #166=(CLabel (CWidget 1001 (0 0) 1 2 0 0 #126# -1 100) 
COMMENT                            (LOGPEN 0 0 0) 1 
COMMENT                            (LOGFONT 58 22 0 0 400 0 0 0 0 3 2 1 34 "Verdana") 
COMMENT                            1.74233 0.833333 0 
COMMENT                            "pET28a CrtE B I T7 promtoer and terminator with spacers" 
COMMENT                            "@N" 1 0 0.871165 0 -10 33.0438 1.47361 Nil) 
COMMENT                      #167=(CLabel 
COMMENT                            (CWidget 1002 (0 0) 1 2 0 0 #125# 268730828 100) 
COMMENT                            (LOGPEN 0 0 13408563) 1 
COMMENT                            (LOGFONT 38 14 0 0 400 0 0 0 0 3 2 1 18 "Georgia") 
COMMENT                            1.74233 0.555556 0 "8263 bp" "@L bp" 16 0 -0.871165 
COMMENT                            0 -10.8 2.92224 0.974079 Nil)) (CObjectList)) 
COMMENT               #168=(CGroupWidget (CWidget 10 (6 0) 1 2 0 0 Nil -461 100) 
COMMENT                     (CObjectList 
COMMENT                      #169=(CGroupWidget 
COMMENT                            (CWidget 4 (7 4 0) 1 2 0 0 Nil -112 100) 
COMMENT                            (CObjectList 
COMMENT                             #170=(CWideArrow 
COMMENT                                   (CWideLine 
COMMENT                                    (CWidget 0 (3 #18# 0) 1 2 0 0 #127# 0 100) 
COMMENT                                    (LOGPEN 0 0 3355545) 1 
COMMENT                                    (LOGBRUSH 0 6724095 0) 1 5.97862 6.20865 1 
COMMENT                                    0.082322) 0.8 1.8 0) 
COMMENT                             #171=(CLabel 
COMMENT                                   (CWidget 0 (0 0) 1 2 0 0 #124# -2359297 100) 
COMMENT                                   (LOGPEN 0 0 0) 1 
COMMENT                                   (LOGFONT 46 17 0 0 700 0 0 0 0 3 2 1 34 
COMMENT                                    "Arial") 1.74233 0.666667 0 
COMMENT                                   "las prec WP074615751.1" "@N" 1 11.7964 
COMMENT                                   12.1963 0 -10 9.54098 1.07399 #170#) 
COMMENT                             #172=(CWideArrow 
COMMENT                                   (CWideLine 
COMMENT                                    (CWidget 0 (3 #19# 0) 1 2 0 0 #127# 0 100) 
COMMENT                                    (LOGPEN 0 0 3355545) 1 
COMMENT                                    (LOGBRUSH 0 6724095 0) 1 5.52614 5.89283 1 
COMMENT                                    0.082322) 0.8 1.8 0) 
COMMENT                             #173=(CLabel 
COMMENT                                   (CWidget 0 (0 0) 1 2 0 0 #124# -16777216 100) 
COMMENT                                   (LOGPEN 0 0 0) 1 
COMMENT                                   (LOGFONT 46 17 0 0 700 0 0 0 0 3 2 1 34 
COMMENT                                    "Arial") 1.74233 0.666667 0 
COMMENT                                   "las WP074615752.1" "@N" 1 17.3886 3.48466 0 
COMMENT                                   -10 7.56785 1.07399 #172#) 
COMMENT                             #174=(CWideArrow 
COMMENT                                   (CWideLine 
COMMENT                                    (CWidget 0 (3 #20# 0) 1 2 0 0 #127# 0 100) 
COMMENT                                    (LOGPEN 0 0 3355545) 1 
COMMENT                                    (LOGBRUSH 0 6724095 0) 1 4.16036 5.44035 1 
COMMENT                                    0.082322) 0.8 1.8 0) 
COMMENT                             #175=(CLabel (CWidget 0 (0 0) 1 2 0 0 #124# -1 100) 
COMMENT                                   (LOGPEN 0 0 0) 1 
COMMENT                                   (LOGFONT 46 17 0 0 700 0 0 0 0 3 2 1 34 
COMMENT                                    "Arial") 1.74233 0.666667 0 
COMMENT                                   "las WP074615751.1" "@N" 1 17.7956 -3.48466 0 
COMMENT                                   -10 7.56785 1.07399 #174#) 
COMMENT                             #176=(CWideArrow 
COMMENT                                   (CWideLine 
COMMENT                                    (CWidget 0 (3 #21# 0) 1 2 0 0 #127# 0 100) 
COMMENT                                    (LOGPEN 0 0 3355545) 1 
COMMENT                                    (LOGBRUSH 0 6724095 0) 1 3.84454 4.07457 1 
COMMENT                                    0.082322) 0.8 1.8 0) 
COMMENT                             #177=(CLabel 
COMMENT                                   (CWidget 0 (0 0) 1 2 0 0 #124# -9328 100) 
COMMENT                                   (LOGPEN 0 0 0) 1 
COMMENT                                   (LOGFONT 46 17 0 0 700 0 0 0 0 3 2 1 34 
COMMENT                                    "Arial") 1.74233 0.666667 0 
COMMENT                                   "las WP074615750.1" "@N" 1 14.8051 -12.1963 0 
COMMENT                                   -10 7.56785 1.07399 #176#)) (CObjectList)) 
COMMENT                      #178=(CGroupWidget 
COMMENT                            (CWidget 21 (7 21 0) 1 2 0 0 Nil -598 100) 
COMMENT                            (CObjectList 
COMMENT                             #179=(CScratch 
COMMENT                                   (CWidget 0 (3 #2# 0) 1 2 0 0 #132# 58975968 
COMMENT                                    100) (LOGPEN 0 8 13395507) 10 1 6.27319 1.9 
COMMENT                                   0.082322 1) 
COMMENT                             #180=(CLabel 
COMMENT                                   (CWidget 0 (0 0) 1 2 0 0 #124# -16777216 100) 
COMMENT                                   (LOGPEN 0 0 0) 1 
COMMENT                                   (LOGFONT 46 17 0 0 700 0 0 0 0 3 2 1 34 
COMMENT                                    "Arial") 1.74233 0.666667 0 "Adapter ATGG" 
COMMENT                                   "@N" 1 4.45535 17.4233 0 -10 5.86945 1.07399 
COMMENT                                   #179#) 
COMMENT                             #181=(CScratch 
COMMENT                                   (CWidget 0 (3 #5# 0) 1 2 0 0 #132# 58652160 
COMMENT                                    100) (LOGPEN 0 8 13395507) 10 1 5.93914 1.9 
COMMENT                                   0.082322 1) 
COMMENT                             #182=(CLabel (CWidget 0 (0 0) 1 2 0 0 #124# 0 100) 
COMMENT                                   (LOGPEN 0 0 0) 1 
COMMENT                                   (LOGFONT 46 17 0 0 700 0 0 0 0 3 2 1 34 
COMMENT                                    "Arial") 1.74233 0.666667 0 "Adapter CCCT" 
COMMENT                                   "@N" 1 13.935 8.71165 0 -10 5.86945 1.07399 
COMMENT                                   #181#) 
COMMENT                             #183=(CScratch 
COMMENT                                   (CWidget 0 (3 #7# 0) 1 2 0 0 #132# 1 100) 
COMMENT                                   (LOGPEN 0 8 13395507) 10 1 5.48666 1.9 
COMMENT                                   0.082322 1) 
COMMENT                             #184=(CLabel 
COMMENT                                   (CWidget 0 (0 0) 1 2 0 0 #124# -7283713 100) 
COMMENT                                   (LOGPEN 0 0 0) 1 
COMMENT                                   (LOGFONT 46 17 0 0 700 0 0 0 0 3 2 1 34 
COMMENT                                    "Arial") 1.74233 0.666667 0 "Adapter GCTC" 
COMMENT                                   "@N" 1 16.7592 0 0 -10 5.86945 1.07399 #183#) 
COMMENT                             #185=(CScratch 
COMMENT                                   (CWidget 0 (3 #8# 0) 1 2 0 0 #132# 101185776 
COMMENT                                    100) (LOGPEN 0 8 13395507) 10 1 4.12088 1.9 
COMMENT                                   0.082322 1) 
COMMENT                             #186=(CLabel (CWidget 0 (0 0) 1 2 0 0 #124# -1 100) 
COMMENT                                   (LOGPEN 0 0 0) 1 
COMMENT                                   (LOGFONT 46 17 0 0 700 0 0 0 0 3 2 1 34 
COMMENT                                    "Arial") 1.74233 0.666667 0 "Adapter CGGT" 
COMMENT                                   "@N" 1 14.9272 -8.71165 0 -10 5.86945 1.07399 
COMMENT                                   #185#) 
COMMENT                             #187=(CScratch 
COMMENT                                   (CWidget 0 (3 #9# 0) 1 2 0 0 #132# 1 100) 
COMMENT                                   (LOGPEN 0 8 13395507) 10 1 3.80506 1.9 
COMMENT                                   0.082322 1) 
COMMENT                             #188=(CLabel (CWidget 0 (0 0) 1 2 0 0 #124# -1 100) 
COMMENT                                   (LOGPEN 0 0 0) 1 
COMMENT                                   (LOGFONT 46 17 0 0 700 0 0 0 0 3 2 1 34 
COMMENT                                    "Arial") 1.74233 0.666667 0 "Adapter AGCG" 
COMMENT                                   "@N" 1 12.5593 -15.681 0 -10 5.96936 1.07399 
COMMENT                                   #187#) 
COMMENT                             #189=(CWideArrow 
COMMENT                                   (CWideLine 
COMMENT                                    (CWidget 0 (3 #10# 0) 1 2 0 0 #128# 0 100) 
COMMENT                                    (LOGPEN 0 0 6723840) 1 
COMMENT                                    (LOGBRUSH 0 10079334 0) 0.835356 6.27319 
COMMENT                                    3.80202 1 0.082322) 0.8 1.8 0) 
COMMENT                             #190=(CLabel 
COMMENT                                   (CWidget 0 (0 0) 1 2 0 0 #124# -10077696 100) 
COMMENT                                   (LOGPEN 0 0 0) 1 
COMMENT                                   (LOGFONT 46 17 0 0 700 0 0 0 0 3 2 1 34 
COMMENT                                    "Arial") 1.74233 0.666667 0 
COMMENT                                   "pET28a backbone" "@N" 1 -17.1447 -3.48466 0 
COMMENT                                   -10 7.0933 1.07399 #189#)) (CObjectList)) 
COMMENT                      #191=(CGroupWidget 
COMMENT                            (CWidget 30 (7 30 0) 1 2 0 0 Nil -182 100) 
COMMENT                            (CObjectList 
COMMENT                             #192=(CPromoterArrow 
COMMENT                                   (CLine 
COMMENT                                    (CWidget 0 (3 #3# 0) 1 2 0 0 #146# 0 100) 
COMMENT                                    (LOGPEN 0 4 128) 6 1.16464 6.18288 6.27015) 
COMMENT                                   0.4 0.082322 1.08464 1.8 1.8 0) 
COMMENT                             #193=(CLabel 
COMMENT                                   (CWidget 0 (0 0) 1 2 0 0 #124# -2359297 100) 
COMMENT                                   (LOGPEN 0 0 0) 1 
COMMENT                                   (LOGFONT 46 17 0 0 700 0 0 0 0 3 2 1 34 
COMMENT                                    "Arial") 1.74233 0.666667 0 "T7 promoter" 
COMMENT                                   "@N" 1 4.36563 13.9386 0 -10 4.9703 1.07399 
COMMENT                                   #192#) 
COMMENT                             #194=(CPromoterArrow 
COMMENT                                   (CLine 
COMMENT                                    (CWidget 0 (3 #11# 0) 1 2 0 0 #146# 0 100) 
COMMENT                                    (LOGPEN 0 4 128) 6 1.16464 5.84884 5.9361) 
COMMENT                                   0.4 0.082322 1.08464 1.8 1.8 0) 
COMMENT                             #195=(CLabel 
COMMENT                                   (CWidget 0 (0 0) 1 2 0 0 #124# -9328 100) 
COMMENT                                   (LOGPEN 0 0 0) 1 
COMMENT                                   (LOGFONT 46 17 0 0 700 0 0 0 0 3 2 1 34 
COMMENT                                    "Arial") 1.74233 0.666667 0 "T7 Promoter" 
COMMENT                                   "@N" 1 15.4003 5.22699 0 -10 5.02026 1.07399 
COMMENT                                   #194#) 
COMMENT                             #196=(CPromoterArrow 
COMMENT                                   (CLine 
COMMENT                                    (CWidget 0 (3 #14# 0) 1 2 0 0 #146# 0 100) 
COMMENT                                    (LOGPEN 0 4 128) 6 1.16464 5.39636 5.48363) 
COMMENT                                   0.4 0.082322 1.08464 1.8 1.8 0) 
COMMENT                             #197=(CLabel 
COMMENT                                   (CWidget 0 (0 0) 1 2 0 0 #124# 1734833249 100) 
COMMENT                                   (LOGPEN 0 0 0) 1 
COMMENT                                   (LOGFONT 46 17 0 0 700 0 0 0 0 3 2 1 34 
COMMENT                                    "Arial") 1.74233 0.666667 0 "T7 Promoter" 
COMMENT                                   "@N" 1 16.1955 -1.74233 0 -10 5.02026 1.07399 
COMMENT                                   #196#) 
COMMENT                             #198=(CPromoterArrow 
COMMENT                                   (CLine 
COMMENT                                    (CWidget 0 (3 #16# 0) 1 2 0 0 #146# 0 100) 
COMMENT                                    (LOGPEN 0 4 128) 6 1.16464 4.03058 4.11785) 
COMMENT                                   0.4 0.082322 1.08464 1.8 1.8 0) 
COMMENT                             #199=(CLabel (CWidget 0 (0 0) 1 2 0 0 #124# 0 100) 
COMMENT                                   (LOGPEN 0 0 0) 1 
COMMENT                                   (LOGFONT 46 17 0 0 700 0 0 0 0 3 2 1 34 
COMMENT                                    "Arial") 1.74233 0.666667 0 "T7 Promoter" 
COMMENT                                   "@N" 1 14.1838 -10.454 0 -10 5.02026 1.07399 
COMMENT                                   #198#)) (CObjectList)) 
COMMENT                      #200=(CGroupWidget 
COMMENT                            (CWidget 43 (7 43 0) 1 2 0 0 Nil -738 100) 
COMMENT                            (CObjectList 
COMMENT                             #201=(CScratch 
COMMENT                                   (CWidget 0 (3 #6# 0) 1 2 0 0 #132# 101045576 
COMMENT                                    100) (LOGPEN 0 8 13395507) 10 1 5.97558 1.9 
COMMENT                                   0.082322 1) 
COMMENT                             #202=(CLabel (CWidget 0 (0 0) 1 2 0 0 #124# -1 100) 
COMMENT                                   (LOGPEN 0 0 0) 1 
COMMENT                                   (LOGFONT 46 17 0 0 700 0 0 0 0 3 2 1 34 
COMMENT                                    "Arial") 1.74233 0.666667 0 "T7 terminator" 
COMMENT                                   "@N" 1 12.0848 10.454 0 -10 5.41988 1.07399 
COMMENT                                   #201#) 
COMMENT                             #203=(CScratch 
COMMENT                                   (CWidget 0 (3 #13# 0) 1 2 0 0 #132# 100747944 
COMMENT                                    100) (LOGPEN 0 8 13395507) 10 1 5.52311 1.9 
COMMENT                                   0.082322 1) 
COMMENT                             #204=(CLabel (CWidget 0 (0 0) 1 2 0 0 #124# 0 100) 
COMMENT                                   (LOGPEN 0 0 0) 1 
COMMENT                                   (LOGFONT 46 17 0 0 700 0 0 0 0 3 2 1 34 
COMMENT                                    "Arial") 1.74233 0.666667 0 "T7 Terminator" 
COMMENT                                   "@N" 1 16.5701 1.74233 0 -10 5.64467 1.07399 
COMMENT                                   #203#) 
COMMENT                             #205=(CScratch 
COMMENT                                   (CWidget 0 (3 #15# 0) 1 2 0 0 #132# 1 100) 
COMMENT                                   (LOGPEN 0 8 13395507) 10 1 4.15732 1.9 
COMMENT                                   0.082322 1) 
COMMENT                             #206=(CLabel 
COMMENT                                   (CWidget 0 (0 0) 1 2 0 0 #124# -12961136 100) 
COMMENT                                   (LOGPEN 0 0 0) 1 
COMMENT                                   (LOGFONT 46 17 0 0 700 0 0 0 0 3 2 1 34 
COMMENT                                    "Arial") 1.74233 0.666667 0 "T7 Terminator" 
COMMENT                                   "@N" 1 15.0005 -6.96932 0 -10 5.64467 1.07399 
COMMENT                                   #205#) 
COMMENT                             #207=(CScratch 
COMMENT                                   (CWidget 0 (3 #17# 0) 1 2 0 0 #132# 1103 100) 
COMMENT                                   (LOGPEN 0 8 13395507) 10 1 3.8415 1.9 
COMMENT                                   0.082322 1) 
COMMENT                             #208=(CLabel 
COMMENT                                   (CWidget 0 (0 0) 1 2 0 0 #124# -12961136 100) 
COMMENT                                   (LOGPEN 0 0 0) 1 
COMMENT                                   (LOGFONT 46 17 0 0 700 0 0 0 0 3 2 1 34 
COMMENT                                    "Arial") 1.74233 0.666667 0 "T7 Terminator" 
COMMENT                                   "@N" 1 12.664 -13.9386 0 -10 5.64467 1.07399 
COMMENT                                   #207#)) (CObjectList)) 
COMMENT                      #209=(CGroupWidget 
COMMENT                            (CWidget 103 (7 103 0) 1 2 0 0 Nil -1088 100) 
COMMENT                            (CObjectList 
COMMENT                             #210=(CScratch 
COMMENT                                   (CWidget 0 (3 #4# 0) 1 2 0 0 #132# 101186296 
COMMENT                                    100) (LOGPEN 0 8 13395507) 10 1 6.25572 1.9 
COMMENT                                   0.082322 1) 
COMMENT                             #211=(CLabel (CWidget 0 (0 0) 1 2 0 0 #124# -1 100) 
COMMENT                                   (LOGPEN 0 0 0) 1 
COMMENT                                   (LOGFONT 46 17 0 0 700 0 0 0 0 3 2 1 34 
COMMENT                                    "Arial") 1.74233 0.666667 0 "lac operator" 
COMMENT                                   "@N" 1 4.01371 15.681 0 -10 4.84542 1.07399 
COMMENT                                   #210#) 
COMMENT                             #212=(CScratch 
COMMENT                                   (CWidget 0 (3 #12# 0) 1 2 0 0 #132# 101046392 
COMMENT                                    100) (LOGPEN 0 8 13395507) 10 1 5.92168 1.9 
COMMENT                                   0.082322 1) 
COMMENT                             #213=(CLabel (CWidget 0 (0 0) 1 2 0 0 #124# -1 100) 
COMMENT                                   (LOGPEN 0 0 0) 1 
COMMENT                                   (LOGFONT 46 17 0 0 700 0 0 0 0 3 2 1 34 
COMMENT                                    "Arial") 1.74233 0.666667 0 "lac operator" 
COMMENT                                   "@N" 1 14.5475 6.96932 0 -10 4.84542 1.07399 
COMMENT                                   #212#)) (CObjectList))) (CObjectList)) 
COMMENT               #214=(CGroupWidget (CWidget 11 (8 0) 1 2 0 0 Nil -321 100) 
COMMENT                     (CObjectList 
COMMENT                      #215=(CGroupWidget 
COMMENT                            (CWidget 4 (10 #1# 0) 1 2 0 0 Nil -670 100) 
COMMENT                            (CObjectList 
COMMENT                             #216=(CScratch 
COMMENT                                   (CWidget 1 (1 #1# 1) 1 2 0 0 #131# 1099 100) 
COMMENT                                   (LOGPEN 0 6 10053171) 8 1 1.48801 1.9 
COMMENT                                   0.082322 1) 
COMMENT                             #217=(CLabel 
COMMENT                                   (CWidget 0 (0 0) 1 2 0 0 #123# 1635021940 100) 
COMMENT                                   (LOGPEN 0 0 13408563) 1 
COMMENT                                   (LOGFONT 38 14 0 0 400 0 0 0 0 3 2 1 18 
COMMENT                                    "Georgia") 1.74233 0.555556 0 
COMMENT                                   "{\\i Bbs}I (6304)" "@N (@S)" 5 -15.6093 
COMMENT                                   1.74233 0 -10 4.39585 0.974079 #216#) 
COMMENT                             #218=(CScratch 
COMMENT                                   (CWidget 2 (1 #1# 2) 1 2 0 0 #131# 0 100) 
COMMENT                                   (LOGPEN 0 6 10053171) 8 1 1.2147 1.9 0.082322 
COMMENT                                   1) 
COMMENT                             #219=(CLabel 
COMMENT                                   (CWidget 0 (0 0) 1 2 0 0 #123# 1953784679 100) 
COMMENT                                   (LOGPEN 0 0 13408563) 1 
COMMENT                                   (LOGFONT 38 14 0 0 400 0 0 0 0 3 2 1 18 
COMMENT                                    "Georgia") 1.74233 0.555556 0 
COMMENT                                   "{\\i Bbs}I (6664)" "@N (@S)" 5 -14.9418 
COMMENT                                   5.22699 0 -10 4.34589 0.974079 #218#) 
COMMENT                             #220=(CScratch 
COMMENT                                   (CWidget 3 (1 #1# 3) 1 2 0 0 #131# 58651880 
COMMENT                                    100) (LOGPEN 0 6 10053171) 8 1 0.930767 1.9 
COMMENT                                   0.082322 1) 
COMMENT                             #221=(CLabel (CWidget 0 (0 0) 1 2 0 0 #123# -1 100) 
COMMENT                                   (LOGPEN 0 0 13408563) 1 
COMMENT                                   (LOGFONT 38 14 0 0 400 0 0 0 0 3 2 1 18 
COMMENT                                    "Georgia") 1.74233 0.555556 0 
COMMENT                                   "{\\i Bbs}I (7038)" "@N (@S)" 5 -13.3827 
COMMENT                                   8.71165 0 -10 4.34589 0.974079 #220#) 
COMMENT                             #222=(CScratch 
COMMENT                                   (CWidget 4 (1 #1# 4) 1 2 0 0 #131# 101046728 
COMMENT                                    100) (LOGPEN 0 6 10053171) 8 1 0.673401 1.9 
COMMENT                                   0.082322 1) 
COMMENT                             #223=(CLabel (CWidget 0 (0 0) 1 2 0 0 #123# -1 100) 
COMMENT                                   (LOGPEN 0 0 13408563) 1 
COMMENT                                   (LOGFONT 38 14 0 0 400 0 0 0 0 3 2 1 18 
COMMENT                                    "Georgia") 1.74233 0.555556 0 
COMMENT                                   "{\\i Bbs}I (7377)" "@N (@S)" 5 -11.1178 
COMMENT                                   10.454 0 -10 4.27096 0.974079 #222#)) 
COMMENT                            (CObjectList))) (CObjectList)) 
COMMENT               #224=(CGroupWidget (CWidget 14 (16 0) 1 2 0 0 Nil -949 100) 
COMMENT                     (CObjectList) (CObjectList)) 
COMMENT               #225=(CGroupWidget (CWidget 12 (0 0) 1 2 0 0 Nil -391 100) 
COMMENT                     (CObjectList) (CObjectList))) (CObjectList))) 
COMMENT       (CSeqView 10 10 (CObjectList) (CObList) 1 (CObList)) (CObList) 87462704 
COMMENT       (CStringList) 2082602632 0 (CObList)))
FEATURES             Location/Qualifiers
     misc_feature    1..4
                     /vntifkey="21"
                     /label=Adapter\ATGG
     promoter        5..21
                     /vntifkey="30"
                     /label=T7\promoter
     operon          24..47
                     /vntifkey="103"
                     /label=lac\operator
     misc_feature    441..444
                     /vntifkey="21"
                     /label=Adapter\CCCT
     terminator      393..440
                     /vntifkey="43"
                     /label=T7\terminator
     misc_feature    1037..1040
                     /vntifkey="21"
                     /label=Adapter\GCTC
     misc_feature    2836..2839
                     /vntifkey="21"
                     /label=Adapter\CGGT
     misc_feature    3252..3255
                     /vntifkey="21"
                     /label=Adapter\AGCG
     misc_feature    3256..8263
                     /vntifkey="21"
                     /label=pET28a\backbone
     promoter        445..461
                     /vntifkey="30"
                     /label=T7\Promoter
     operon          464..487
                     /vntifkey="103"
                     /label=lac\operator
     terminator      989..1036
                     /vntifkey="43"
                     /label=T7\Terminator
     promoter        1041..1097
                     /vntifkey="30"
                     /label=T7\Promoter
     terminator      2788..2835
                     /vntifkey="43"
                     /label=T7\Terminator
     promoter        2840..2896
                     /vntifkey="30"
                     /label=T7\Promoter
     terminator      3204..3251
                     /vntifkey="43"
                     /label=T7\Terminator
     CDS             86..388
                     /vntifkey="4"
                     /label=las_prec_WP074615751.1
     CDS             502..984
                     /vntifkey="4"
                     /label=las_WP074615752.1
     CDS             1098..2783
                     /vntifkey="4"
                     /label=las_WP074615751.1
     CDS             2897..3199
                     /vntifkey="4"
                     /label=las_WP074615750.1
BASE COUNT     2084 a      2097 c      2065 g      2017 t 
ORIGIN
        1 atggtaatac gactcactat aggggaattg tgagcggata acaattccaa ggagatatac 
       61 aatgcaccac caccaccacc acgcaatgga ccaggagaaa accatcgaga aagtctcgtt 
      121 tgaggaaccg gaaatcttta aagaaggcaa tttagaggaa ctcactggcg gcatgtcagg 
      181 ccgcatcccg gacgggtttc atggcggccg tggcttctaa gtcgccaaga tgccttacct 
      241 agatgcaatg acggacgtat tcctctggcc tcaacggttc ctgctttcgc tgggatccaa 
      301 gattggcagc tgaaaccgcc tttccaaagt gagtccttcg tctgtgacta actgtgccaa 
      361 atcgtcttgc aaactcctga tccagtttcg gtctagcata accccttggg gcctctaaac 
      421 gggtcttgag gggttttttg cccttaatac gactcactat aggggaattg tgagcggata 
      481 acaattccaa ggagatatac aatgaaatac tatcaatttc tgatgaccgg agacgactac 
      541 tttcataaag tgccgcgcgt caatctgatc accaaagttt gcctgatttt cttcaccctg 
      601 aaatttatgt cgatcttcaa gaaaaccggt ggcaacgaat ctctgaaatg tttggagaaa 
      661 attaaaccga tcaccaacag taacttctcg aataaacagg agaaatatct gttcgcgcgc 
      721 aaggtaaaca gttttgtaca gcgttggatt aatattaacc ataaacaagc tctgtgtctg 
      781 gaacgcgccg tggtaatttg cgccgccctg cgttacgtgg gcctgccaac ccaagtcgtc 
      841 attggccgcc gcagcacgat gatgagcgta ttggacttcg aatttcacgc atgggtagaa 
      901 cttgagggag tcccggtaaa cgacaagtta tcctacaaac aactttgtat ggaaactctc 
      961 cgcgttccgc gtgaaattgg ctaacggtct agcataaccc cttggggcct ctaaacgggt 
     1021 cttgaggggt tttttggctc taatacgact cactataggg gaattgtgag cggataacaa 
     1081 ttccaaggag atatacaatg cgcttcgata ccaagatgca aggcgaattc acccctaatt 
     1141 tctctgtgat ttctaagaat ttgatgctga atgggtttct gtgggcgaat cattcgagta 
     1201 ttaacaatgg ttggtttcat tctctcttaa agcagcaaga gcgcgaagcc gcgctggaac 
     1261 tgatgaacct gtttgcaatc aaaggcccac atccgctgcg cgatatcgac gggtcattct 
     1321 tgctggcagt ccacgatcag aaacgcggac gcagttatct gtaccgctcc ctgctgtgca 
     1381 aaatgtccct ctattaccgc atcgataacg gtaatctgcg ctggtccact aatccgcttg 
     1441 agttgctcga ttccaaatgt agcatctatg atcagattca aaaggacctg cttgttgtgg 
     1501 cgtgcttcga taataatccg ccgaacaatc agagcttctt caaagacatt taccgcctgc 
     1561 cgcctggcag cagtcttatt tatgcgcagg gcaacattca ggtccagaaa gtggatcaac 
     1621 tggaaattaa gaaaggcaat aaataccgta acatctgggg ctacgtagag gaagcgaatg 
     1681 aattggtaga taaaacgttc cgcagccgtt ttagctccaa tgaaaccatc gccgtccagc 
     1741 tgtcaggcgg tatcgattcc gcgagtgtaa tttgccgtct gaaacaaatc ggcgtgccgg 
     1801 ttgttgcttt ccattggagt ttccgcggca ttaatgccgg cgatgagacg cacgatgcgc 
     1861 gtttaattgc agattacctg aaagtccctc tgaccgaaat cgaagtatcg actgtgttaa 
     1921 aagcaaataa ctacattaac ccgaattgga aattccacac gccttatggg catagctttt 
     1981 ataaactgtt tgaacttacg gcccagaaga tcaacgagta taacattgag atcattgcaa 
     2041 acggtcactt tggtgatcat ctcttcggcc cgcttccgga cattagtatg aagaagcagt 
     2101 ttaacacttt gagtatcgtg gaacgccttc gttactggcg tgaaagcatt ggtactaaca 
     2161 aagcgacatt ggtactggac gaaaagtggg agaaaattag cccgaaaatg tttctgtaca 
     2221 aagattttct gacctcagaa gccattgaag tggcccgcga aaagtcagaa ttgttaagtt 
     2281 ttccgaagaa tatgaaagaa gcattcttgg aagtactgaa caacgaaacg gagtcgtcac 
     2341 tgcaaaacaa attatacgaa cagaacgttc acatgatcta cccgctggcc tcgcgcgaat 
     2401 tgattgaact ggccctgcgt attccatacc cataccgcaa catccccacc ggtggcatgt 
     2461 gggtggacaa accgatcctg cgtctgatga acattggtaa actgccgccc gagattattt 
     2521 cgaagaatta taattatcat atgggcgcgt tagacgaaca atatattatt cagaactcta 
     2581 gccaaatccg cctgttactt gaaaacagcc tgcttgcgca gtatggtgta attcatccgg 
     2641 acaaattgcg cgaagtcatg cgtaataaga aactgagcgc ccgtctggcc acttccctca 
     2701 ttgcatgttg catggtcgaa atttggctgc agagcctgaa taaggtcaat ctgactaacc 
     2761 tgaaagagga gaactacgtg taacggtcta gcataacccc ttggggcctc taaacgggtc 
     2821 ttgaggggtt ttttgcggtt aatacgactc actatagggg aattgtgagc ggataacaat 
     2881 tccaaggaga tatacaatgt ataacccgag cccacaggtc aaagttacaa ctctttatga 
     2941 tgatatcatc cttctgaaca cgaacacggg cgaatattta agcttcaatg agacgggacg 
     3001 tctgttctgg caggtactgg tgaacaccaa gaacgaagat gaagcacttc agatcttact 
     3061 caaacaagtt gatgccccgt ttgatactct gaaggaaagc ctgcatcgct ttaaggataa 
     3121 gttgctgcag gcaggtctga ttgaaggcaa gtaagcataa agaggacctc tagttccttt 
     3181 acaaagtaca ggttcgcctc ggtctagcat aaccccttgg ggcctctaaa cgggtcttga 
     3241 ggggtttttt gagcgctgaa aggaggaact atatccggat tggcgaatgg gnnnnnnnnn 
     3301 nnnnnnnnnn nnnnnnnnnn nnnnnnnnnn nnnnnnnnnn nnnnnnnnnn nnnnnnnnnn 
     3361 nnnnnnnnnn nnnnnnnnnn nnnnnnnnnn nnnnnnnnnn nnnnnnnnnn nnnnncnnnn 
     3421 nnnnnnnnnn nnnnnnnnnn nnnnnnnnnn nnnnnnnnnn nnnnnnnnnn nnnnnnnnnn 
     3481 nnnnnnnnnn nnnnnnnnnn nnnnnnnann nnnnnnnnnn nnnnnnnnnn nnnnnnnnnn 
     3541 nnnnnnnnnn nnnnnnncct ttgacgttgg agtccacgtt ctttnnnnnn nnnnnnnnnn 
     3601 nnnnnnnnnn nnnnnnnnnn naccctatct cggtctattc ttttgattta taagggattt 
     3661 tgccgatttc ggcctattgg ttaaaaaatg agctgattta acaaaaattt aacgcgaatt 
     3721 ttaacaaaat attaacgttt acaatttcag gtggcacttt tcggggaaat gtgcgcggaa 
     3781 cccctatttg tttatttttc taaatacatt caaatatgta tccgctcatg aattaattct 
     3841 tagaaaaact catcgagcat caaatgaaac tgcaatttat tcatatcagg attatcaata 
     3901 ccatattttt gaaaaagccg tttctgtaat gaaggagaaa actcaccgag gcagttccat 
     3961 aggatggcaa gatcctggta tcggtctgcg attccgactc gtccaacatc aatacaacct 
     4021 attaatttcc cctcgtcaaa aataaggtta tcaagtgaga aatcaccatg agtgacgact 
     4081 gaatccggtg agaatggcaa aagtttatgc atttctttcc agacttgttc aacaggccag 
     4141 ccattacgct cgtcatcaaa atcactcgca tcaaccaaac cgttattcat tcgtgattgc 
     4201 gcctgagcga gacgaaatac gcgatcgctg ttaaaaggac aattacaaac aggaatcgaa 
     4261 tgcaaccggc gcaggaacac tgccagcgca tcaacaatat tttcacctga atcaggatat 
     4321 tcttctaata cctggaatgc tgttttcccg gggatcgcag tggtgagtaa ccatgcatca 
     4381 tcaggagtac ggataaaatg cttgatggtc ggaagaggca taaattccgt cagccagttt 
     4441 agtctgacca tctcatctgt aacatcattg gcaacgctac ctttgccatg tttcagaaac 
     4501 aactctggcg catcgggctt cccatacaat cgatagattg tcgcacctga ttgcccgaca 
     4561 ttatcgcgag cccatttata cccatataaa tcagcatcca tgttggaatt taatcgcggc 
     4621 ctagagcaag acgtttcccg ttgaatatgg ctcataacac cccttgtatt actgtttatg 
     4681 taagcagaca gttttattgt tcatgaccaa aatcccttaa cgtgagtttt cgttccactg 
     4741 agcgtcagac cccgtagaaa agatcaaagg atcttcttga gatccttttt ttctgcgcgt 
     4801 aatctgctgc ttgcaaacaa aaaaaccacc gctaccagcg gtggtttgtt tgccggatca 
     4861 agagctacca actctttttc cgaaggtaac tggcttcagc agagcgcaga taccaaatac 
     4921 tgtccttcta gtgtagccgt agttaggcca ccacttcaag aactctgtag caccgcctac 
     4981 atacctcgct ctgctaatcc tgttaccagt ggctgctgcc agtggcgata agtcgtgtct 
     5041 taccgggttg gactcaagac gatagttacc ggataaggcg cagcggtcgg gctgaacggg 
     5101 gggttcgtgc acacagccca gcttggagcg aacgacctac accgaactga gatacctaca 
     5161 gcgtgagcta tgagaaagcg ccacgcttcc cgaagggaga aaggcggaca ggtatccggt 
     5221 aagcggcagg gtcggaacag gagagcgcac gagggagctt ccagggggaa acgcctggta 
     5281 tctttatagt cctgtcgggt ttcgccacct ctgacttgag cgtcgatttt tgtgatgctc 
     5341 gtcagggggg cggagcctat ggaaaaacgc cagcaacgcg gcctttttac ggttcctggc 
     5401 cttttgctgg ccttttgctc acatgttctt tcctgcgtta tcccctgatt ctgtggataa 
     5461 ccgtattacc gcctttgagt gagctgatac cgctcgccgc agccgaacga ccgagcgcag 
     5521 cgagtcagtg agcgaggaag cggaagagcg cctgatgcgg tattttctcc ttacgcatct 
     5581 gtgcggtatt tcacaccgca tatatggtgc actctcagta caatctgctc tgatgccgca 
     5641 tagttaagcc agtatacact ccgctatcgc tacgtgactg ggtcatggct gcgccccgac 
     5701 acccgccaac acccgctgac gcgccctgac gggcttgtct gctcccggca tccgcttaca 
     5761 gacaagctgt gaccgtctcc gggagctgca tgtgtcagag gttttcaccg tcatcaccga 
     5821 aacgcgcgag gcagctgcgg taaagctcat cagcgtggtc gtgaagcgat tcacagatgt 
     5881 ctgcctgttc atccgcgtcc agctcgttga gtttctccag aagcgttaat gtctggcttc 
     5941 tgataaagcg ggccatgtta agggcggttt tttcctgttt ggtcactgat gcctccgtgt 
     6001 aagggggatt tctgttcatg ggggtaatga taccgatgaa acgagagagg atgctcacga 
     6061 tacgggttac tgatgatgaa catgcccggt tactggaacg ttgtgagggt aaacaactgg 
     6121 cggtatggat gcggcgggac cagagaaaaa tcactcaggg tcaatgccag cgcttcgtta 
     6181 atacagatgt aggtgttcca cagggtagcc agcagcatcc tgcgatgcag atccggaaca 
     6241 taatggtgca gggcgctgac ttccgcgttt ccagacttta cgaaacacgg aaaccgaaga 
     6301 ccattcatgt tgttgctcag gtcgcagacg ttttgcagca gcagtcgctt cacgttcgct 
     6361 cgcgtatcgg tgattcattc tgctaaccag taaggcaacc ccgccagcct agccgggtcc 
     6421 tcaacgacag gagcacgatc atgcgcaccc gtggggccgc catgccggcg ataatggcct 
     6481 gcttctcgcc gaaacgtttg gtggcgggac cagtgacgaa ggcttgagcg agggcgtgca 
     6541 agattccgaa taccgcaagc gacaggccga tcatcgtcgc gctccagcga aagcggtcct 
     6601 cgccgaaaat gacccagagc gctgccggca cctgtcctac gagttgcatg ataaagaaga 
     6661 cagtcataag tgcggcgacg atagtcatgc cccgcgccca ccggaaggag ctgactgggt 
     6721 tgaaggctct caagggcatc ggtcgagatc ccggtgccta atgagtgagc taacttacat 
     6781 taattgcgtt gcgctcactg cccgctttcc agtcgggaaa cctgtcgtgc cagctgcatt 
     6841 aatgaatcgg ccaacgcgcg gggagaggcg gtttgcgtat tgggcgccag ggtggttttt 
     6901 cttttcacca gtgagacggg caacagctga ttgcccttca ccgcctggcc ctgagagagt 
     6961 tgcagcaagc ggtccacgct ggtttgcccc agcaggcgaa aatcctgttt gatggtggtt 
     7021 aacggcggga tataacatga gctgtcttcg gtatcgtcgt atcccactac cgagatatcc 
     7081 gcaccaacgc gcagcccgga ctcggtaatg gcgcgcattg cgcccagcgc catctgatcg 
     7141 ttggcaacca gcatcgcagt gggaacgatg ccctcattca gcatttgcat ggtttgttga 
     7201 aaaccggaca tggcactcca gtcgccttcc cgttccgcta tcggctgaat ttgattgcga 
     7261 gtgagatatt tatgccagcc agccagacgc agacgcgccg agacagaact taatgggccc 
     7321 gctaacagcg cgatttgctg gtgacccaat gcgaccagat gctccacgcc cagtcgcgta 
     7381 ccgtcttcat gggagaaaat aatactgttg atgggtgtct ggtcagagac atcaagaaat 
     7441 aacgccggaa cattagtgca ggcagcttcc acagcaatgg catcctggtc atccagcgga 
     7501 tagttaatga tcagcccact gacgcgttgc gcgagaagat tgtgcaccgc cgctttacag 
     7561 gcttcgacgc cgcttcgttc taccatcgac accaccacgc tggcacccag ttgatcggcg 
     7621 cgagatttaa tcgccgcgac aatttgcgac ggcgcgtgca gggccagact ggaggtggca 
     7681 acgccaatca gcaacgactg tttgcccgcc agttgttgtg ccacgcggtt gggaatgtaa 
     7741 ttcagctccg ccatcgccgc ttccactttt tcccgcgttt tcgcagaaac gtggctggcc 
     7801 tggttcacca cgcgggaaac ggtctgataa gagacaccgg catactctgc gacatcgtat 
     7861 aacgttactg gtttcacatt caccaccctg aattgactct cttccgggcg ctatcatgcc 
     7921 ataccgcgaa aggttttgcg ccattcgatg gtgtccggga tctcgacgct ctcccttatg 
     7981 cgactcctgc attaggaagc agcccagtag taggttgagg ccgttgagca ccgccgccgc 
     8041 aaggaatggt gcatgcaagg agatggcgcc caacagtccc ccggccacgg ggcctgccac 
     8101 catacccacg ccgaaacaag cgctcatgag cccgaagtgg cgagcccgat cttccccatc 
     8161 ggtgatgtcg gcgatatagg cgccagcaac cgcacctgtg gcgccggtga tgccggccac 
     8221 gatgcgtccg gcgtagagga tcgagatctc gatcccgcga aat 
//
