# Supplementary material for: A scalable platform to discover antimicrobials of ribosomal origin
Source: Nat Commun. 2022 Oct 17;13:6135. doi: 10.1038/s41467-022-33890-w (PMC9576775; doi:10.1038/s41467-022-33890-w)
Supplement: Supplementary file 5 — Supplementary Data 2 [file 41467_2022_33890_MOESM5_ESM.zip › Supplementary Data 2/5.gb]

LOCUS       pET28a\CrtE\B\I\T7\promtoer\and\terminator\with\spacers        8508 bp    DNA     circular     29-MAR-2016
SOURCE      
  ORGANISM  
COMMENT     This file is created by Vector NTI
            http://www.invitrogen.com/
COMMENT     ORIGDB|GenBank
COMMENT     VNTDATE|-11171271|
COMMENT     VNTDBDATE|-11171271|
COMMENT     LSOWNER|
COMMENT     VNTNAME|pET28a CrtE B I T7 promtoer and terminator with spacers|
COMMENT     VNTAUTHORNAME|Demo User|
COMMENT     Vector_NTI_Display_Data_(Do_Not_Edit!)
COMMENT     (SXF 
COMMENT      (CGexDoc "pET28a CrtE B I T7 promtoer and terminator with spacers" 0 8508 
COMMENT       (CDBMol 0 0 1 1 1 0 0 0 0 "" "" 0 0 0 0 (CObList) (CObList) (CObList) 
COMMENT        (CObList) -1 "") 
COMMENT       (CDocSetData 1 1 0 0 0 0 "MAIN" 1 1 1 1 0 0 1 1 0 1 10 10 4294967295 50 0 
COMMENT        1 0 (CHomObj 0 0 0 3 75) (CWordArray) (CWordArray) 
COMMENT        (CStringList "BsaI" "BbsI") (CStringList "atg" "gtg") 
COMMENT        (CStringList "taa" "tga" "tag") (CObList) 1 "{(0,1),2}" 0 0 "" 0 
COMMENT        4294967295 0 0 0 0 0 0 0 "MAIN" 0 0 30 0 
COMMENT        (CProteinMotifSearchObject 70 20 1 1 1 1 0 0 1 0 0 0 0 0)) 
COMMENT       (CMolPar 0 0 1 2763 2763 1 8508 0 0 0 0 0 0 0 0) (CStringList) 
COMMENT       (CStringList) (CObList) (COAPar 25 250 50 0 6 4 3 7) 
COMMENT       (COAPar 25 250 50 0 6 4 3 7) (COAPar 25 250 50 0 6 4 3 7) 
COMMENT       (CObList #0=(CRSite (CStringList) "BsaI" "ggtctc" 8 12 0 0 "") 
COMMENT        #1=(CRSite (CStringList) "BbsI" "gaagac" 9 13 4 6549 0 6909 0 7283 1 
COMMENT            7622 1 0 "")) 
COMMENT       (CObList 
COMMENT        #2=(CFSignal (CObList) "Adapter ATGG" 21 0 0 1 4 0 (CStringList) 
COMMENT            (CStringList) 1 1 1 1 "1..4") 
COMMENT        #3=(CFSignal (CObList) "T7 promoter" 30 0 0 5 21 0 (CStringList) 
COMMENT            (CStringList) 1 1 1 1 "5..21") 
COMMENT        #4=(CFSignal (CObList) "lac operator" 103 0 0 24 47 0 (CStringList) 
COMMENT            (CStringList) 1 1 1 1 "24..47") 
COMMENT        #5=(CFSignal (CObList) "Adapter CCCT" 21 0 0 441 444 0 (CStringList) 
COMMENT            (CStringList) 1 1 1 1 "441..444") 
COMMENT        #6=(CFSignal (CObList) "T7 terminator" 43 0 0 393 440 0 (CStringList) 
COMMENT            (CStringList) 1 1 1 1 "393..440") 
COMMENT        #7=(CFSignal (CObList) "Adapter AGCG" 21 0 0 3497 3500 0 (CStringList) 
COMMENT            (CStringList) 1 1 1 1 "3348..3351") 
COMMENT        #8=(CFSignal (CObList) "pET28a backbone" 21 0 0 3501 8508 0 
COMMENT            (CStringList) (CStringList) 1 1 1 1 "3352..8359") 
COMMENT        #9=(CFSignal (CObList) "T7 Promoter" 30 0 0 445 461 0 (CStringList) 
COMMENT            (CStringList) 1 1 1 1 "445..461") 
COMMENT        #10=(CFSignal (CObList) "lac operator" 103 0 0 464 487 0 (CStringList) 
COMMENT             (CStringList) 1 1 1 1 "464..487") 
COMMENT        #11=(CFSignal (CObList) "T7 Terminator" 43 0 0 3449 3496 0 (CStringList) 
COMMENT             (CStringList) 1 1 1 1 "2321..2368") 
COMMENT        #12=(CFSignal (CObList) "Lan2_Prec_WP_090355743.1" 4 0 0 86 388 0 
COMMENT             (CStringList) (CStringList) 1 1 1 1 "") 
COMMENT        #13=(CFSignal (CObList) "Lan2_WP_090355743.1" 4 0 0 502 3444 0 
COMMENT             (CStringList) (CStringList) 1 1 1 1 "")) (CObList) (CObList) 
COMMENT       (CObList) (CObList) (CObList) (CObList) 
COMMENT       (CTextView 0 
COMMENT        #14=(CGroupPar (CParagraph 0 (0 0) 1 2 0 0 180) 
COMMENT             (CObjectList 
COMMENT              #15=(CRefLinePar 
COMMENT                   (CLinePar (CParagraph 0 (0 0) 0 2 0 0 233) 
COMMENT                    "pET28a CrtE B I T7 promtoer and terminator with spacers" 2) 
COMMENT                   5 "" 0 4) 
COMMENT              #16=(CFolderPar 
COMMENT                   (CGroupPar (CParagraph 1 (0 0) 1 1 0 0 178) 
COMMENT                    (CObjectList 
COMMENT                     #17=(CLinePar (CParagraph 0 (0 0) 1 2 1 0 180) 
COMMENT                          "DNA 'pET28a CrtE B I T7 promtoer and terminator with spacers'" 
COMMENT                          1) 
COMMENT                     #18=(CLinePar (CParagraph 0 (0 0) 1 2 1 0 180) 
COMMENT                          "Local object" 1) 
COMMENT                     #19=(CLinePar (CParagraph 0 (0 0) 1 2 1 0 180) 
COMMENT                          "Created: 03/29/16 07:06PM" 1) 
COMMENT                     #20=(CLinePar (CParagraph 0 (0 0) 1 2 1 0 180) 
COMMENT                          "Last Modified: 03/29/16 07:06PM" 1) 
COMMENT                     #21=(CLinePar (CParagraph 0 (0 0) 1 2 1 0 180) 
COMMENT                          "length: 8508 bp" 1) 
COMMENT                     #22=(CLinePar (CParagraph 0 (0 0) 1 2 1 0 180) 
COMMENT                          "storage type: Basic" 1) 
COMMENT                     #23=(CLinePar (CParagraph 0 (0 0) 1 2 1 0 180) 
COMMENT                          "form: Circular" 1))) "General Description") 
COMMENT              #24=(CFolderPar 
COMMENT                   (CGroupPar (CParagraph 2 (0 0) 1 1 0 0 178) 
COMMENT                    (CObjectList 
COMMENT                     #25=(CLinePar (CParagraph 0 (0 0) 1 2 1 0 180) 
COMMENT                          "Original Source Database: GenBank" 1) 
COMMENT                     #26=(CLinePar (CParagraph 0 (0 0) 1 2 1 0 180) 
COMMENT                          "Modification Date in the Original DB: 29-MAR-2016" 1))) 
COMMENT                   "Standard Fields") 
COMMENT              #27=(CRefLinePar 
COMMENT                   (CLinePar (CParagraph 0 (0 0) 0 2 0 0 233) "Comments" 2) 1 "" 
COMMENT                   0 0) 
COMMENT              #28=(CFolderPar 
COMMENT                   (CGroupPar (CParagraph 8 (0 0) 1 2 0 0 178) (CObjectList)) 
COMMENT                   "Annotations") 
COMMENT              #29=(CFolderPar 
COMMENT                   (CGroupPar (CParagraph 12 (6 0) 1 1 0 0 178) 
COMMENT                    (CObjectList 
COMMENT                     #30=(CFolderPar 
COMMENT                          (CGroupPar (CParagraph 4 (7 4 0) 1 1 1 0 178) 
COMMENT                           (CObjectList 
COMMENT                            #31=(CFolderPar 
COMMENT                                 (CGroupPar 
COMMENT                                  (CParagraph 86 (3 #12# 0) 1 2 2 0 327) 
COMMENT                                  (CObjectList 
COMMENT                                   #32=(CLinePar 
COMMENT                                        (CParagraph 0 (0 0) 1 2 3 0 180) 
COMMENT                                        "Start: 86    End: 388 " 1))) 
COMMENT                                 "Lan2_Prec_WP_090355743.1") 
COMMENT                            #33=(CFolderPar 
COMMENT                                 (CGroupPar 
COMMENT                                  (CParagraph 502 (3 #13# 0) 1 2 2 0 327) 
COMMENT                                  (CObjectList 
COMMENT                                   #34=(CLinePar 
COMMENT                                        (CParagraph 0 (0 0) 1 2 3 0 180) 
COMMENT                                        "Start: 502   End: 3444" 1))) 
COMMENT                                 "Lan2_WP_090355743.1"))) "CDS (2 total)") 
COMMENT                     #35=(CFolderPar 
COMMENT                          (CGroupPar (CParagraph 21 (7 21 0) 1 1 1 0 178) 
COMMENT                           (CObjectList 
COMMENT                            #36=(CFolderPar 
COMMENT                                 (CGroupPar (CParagraph 1 (3 #2# 0) 1 2 2 0 194) 
COMMENT                                  (CObjectList 
COMMENT                                   #37=(CLinePar 
COMMENT                                        (CParagraph 0 (0 0) 1 2 3 0 180) 
COMMENT                                        "Start: 1     End: 4   " 1) 
COMMENT                                   #38=(CLinePar 
COMMENT                                        (CParagraph 0 (0 0) 1 2 3 0 180) 
COMMENT                                        "Original Location Description:" 1) 
COMMENT                                   #39=(CLinePar 
COMMENT                                        (CParagraph 0 (0 0) 1 2 3 0 180) 
COMMENT                                        "   1..4" 1))) "Adapter ATGG") 
COMMENT                            #40=(CFolderPar 
COMMENT                                 (CGroupPar 
COMMENT                                  (CParagraph 441 (3 #5# 0) 1 2 2 0 194) 
COMMENT                                  (CObjectList 
COMMENT                                   #41=(CLinePar 
COMMENT                                        (CParagraph 0 (0 0) 1 2 3 0 180) 
COMMENT                                        "Start: 441   End: 444 " 1) 
COMMENT                                   #42=(CLinePar 
COMMENT                                        (CParagraph 0 (0 0) 1 2 3 0 180) 
COMMENT                                        "Original Location Description:" 1) 
COMMENT                                   #43=(CLinePar 
COMMENT                                        (CParagraph 0 (0 0) 1 2 3 0 180) 
COMMENT                                        "   441..444" 1))) "Adapter CCCT") 
COMMENT                            #44=(CFolderPar 
COMMENT                                 (CGroupPar 
COMMENT                                  (CParagraph 3497 (3 #7# 0) 1 2 2 0 194) 
COMMENT                                  (CObjectList 
COMMENT                                   #45=(CLinePar 
COMMENT                                        (CParagraph 0 (0 0) 1 2 3 0 180) 
COMMENT                                        "Start: 3497  End: 3500" 1) 
COMMENT                                   #46=(CLinePar 
COMMENT                                        (CParagraph 0 (0 0) 1 2 3 0 180) 
COMMENT                                        "Original Location Description:" 1) 
COMMENT                                   #47=(CLinePar 
COMMENT                                        (CParagraph 0 (0 0) 1 2 3 0 180) 
COMMENT                                        "   3348..3351" 1))) "Adapter AGCG") 
COMMENT                            #48=(CFolderPar 
COMMENT                                 (CGroupPar 
COMMENT                                  (CParagraph 3501 (3 #8# 0) 1 2 2 0 194) 
COMMENT                                  (CObjectList 
COMMENT                                   #49=(CLinePar 
COMMENT                                        (CParagraph 0 (0 0) 1 2 3 0 180) 
COMMENT                                        "Start: 3501  End: 8508" 1) 
COMMENT                                   #50=(CLinePar 
COMMENT                                        (CParagraph 0 (0 0) 1 2 3 0 180) 
COMMENT                                        "Original Location Description:" 1) 
COMMENT                                   #51=(CLinePar 
COMMENT                                        (CParagraph 0 (0 0) 1 2 3 0 180) 
COMMENT                                        "   3352..8359" 1))) "pET28a backbone"))) 
COMMENT                          "Misc. Feature (4 total)") 
COMMENT                     #52=(CFolderPar 
COMMENT                          (CGroupPar (CParagraph 30 (7 30 0) 1 1 1 0 178) 
COMMENT                           (CObjectList 
COMMENT                            #53=(CFolderPar 
COMMENT                                 (CGroupPar (CParagraph 5 (3 #3# 0) 1 2 2 0 194) 
COMMENT                                  (CObjectList 
COMMENT                                   #54=(CLinePar 
COMMENT                                        (CParagraph 0 (0 0) 1 2 3 0 180) 
COMMENT                                        "Start: 5     End: 21  " 1) 
COMMENT                                   #55=(CLinePar 
COMMENT                                        (CParagraph 0 (0 0) 1 2 3 0 180) 
COMMENT                                        "Original Location Description:" 1) 
COMMENT                                   #56=(CLinePar 
COMMENT                                        (CParagraph 0 (0 0) 1 2 3 0 180) 
COMMENT                                        "   5..21" 1))) "T7 promoter") 
COMMENT                            #57=(CFolderPar 
COMMENT                                 (CGroupPar 
COMMENT                                  (CParagraph 445 (3 #9# 0) 1 2 2 0 194) 
COMMENT                                  (CObjectList 
COMMENT                                   #58=(CLinePar 
COMMENT                                        (CParagraph 0 (0 0) 1 2 3 0 180) 
COMMENT                                        "Start: 445   End: 461 " 1) 
COMMENT                                   #59=(CLinePar 
COMMENT                                        (CParagraph 0 (0 0) 1 2 3 0 180) 
COMMENT                                        "Original Location Description:" 1) 
COMMENT                                   #60=(CLinePar 
COMMENT                                        (CParagraph 0 (0 0) 1 2 3 0 180) 
COMMENT                                        "   445..461" 1))) "T7 Promoter"))) 
COMMENT                          "Promoter Prokaryotic (2 total)") 
COMMENT                     #61=(CFolderPar 
COMMENT                          (CGroupPar (CParagraph 43 (7 43 0) 1 1 1 0 178) 
COMMENT                           (CObjectList 
COMMENT                            #62=(CFolderPar 
COMMENT                                 (CGroupPar 
COMMENT                                  (CParagraph 393 (3 #6# 0) 1 2 2 0 194) 
COMMENT                                  (CObjectList 
COMMENT                                   #63=(CLinePar 
COMMENT                                        (CParagraph 0 (0 0) 1 2 3 0 180) 
COMMENT                                        "Start: 393   End: 440 " 1) 
COMMENT                                   #64=(CLinePar 
COMMENT                                        (CParagraph 0 (0 0) 1 2 3 0 180) 
COMMENT                                        "Original Location Description:" 1) 
COMMENT                                   #65=(CLinePar 
COMMENT                                        (CParagraph 0 (0 0) 1 2 3 0 180) 
COMMENT                                        "   393..440" 1))) "T7 terminator") 
COMMENT                            #66=(CFolderPar 
COMMENT                                 (CGroupPar 
COMMENT                                  (CParagraph 3449 (3 #11# 0) 1 2 2 0 194) 
COMMENT                                  (CObjectList 
COMMENT                                   #67=(CLinePar 
COMMENT                                        (CParagraph 0 (0 0) 1 2 3 0 180) 
COMMENT                                        "Start: 3449  End: 3496" 1) 
COMMENT                                   #68=(CLinePar 
COMMENT                                        (CParagraph 0 (0 0) 1 2 3 0 180) 
COMMENT                                        "Original Location Description:" 1) 
COMMENT                                   #69=(CLinePar 
COMMENT                                        (CParagraph 0 (0 0) 1 2 3 0 180) 
COMMENT                                        "   2321..2368" 1))) "T7 Terminator"))) 
COMMENT                          "Terminator (2 total)") 
COMMENT                     #70=(CFolderPar 
COMMENT                          (CGroupPar (CParagraph 103 (7 103 0) 1 1 1 0 178) 
COMMENT                           (CObjectList 
COMMENT                            #71=(CFolderPar 
COMMENT                                 (CGroupPar 
COMMENT                                  (CParagraph 24 (3 #4# 0) 1 2 2 0 194) 
COMMENT                                  (CObjectList 
COMMENT                                   #72=(CLinePar 
COMMENT                                        (CParagraph 0 (0 0) 1 2 3 0 180) 
COMMENT                                        "Start: 24    End: 47  " 1) 
COMMENT                                   #73=(CLinePar 
COMMENT                                        (CParagraph 0 (0 0) 1 2 3 0 180) 
COMMENT                                        "Original Location Description:" 1) 
COMMENT                                   #74=(CLinePar 
COMMENT                                        (CParagraph 0 (0 0) 1 2 3 0 180) 
COMMENT                                        "   24..47" 1))) "lac operator") 
COMMENT                            #75=(CFolderPar 
COMMENT                                 (CGroupPar 
COMMENT                                  (CParagraph 464 (3 #10# 0) 1 2 2 0 194) 
COMMENT                                  (CObjectList 
COMMENT                                   #76=(CLinePar 
COMMENT                                        (CParagraph 0 (0 0) 1 2 3 0 180) 
COMMENT                                        "Start: 464   End: 487 " 1) 
COMMENT                                   #77=(CLinePar 
COMMENT                                        (CParagraph 0 (0 0) 1 2 3 0 180) 
COMMENT                                        "Original Location Description:" 1) 
COMMENT                                   #78=(CLinePar 
COMMENT                                        (CParagraph 0 (0 0) 1 2 3 0 180) 
COMMENT                                        "   464..487" 1))) "lac operator"))) 
COMMENT                          "Operon (2 total)"))) "Feature Map") 
COMMENT              #79=(CFolderPar 
COMMENT                   (CGroupPar (CParagraph 13 (0 0) 1 1 0 0 178) 
COMMENT                    (CObjectList 
COMMENT                     #80=(CRSFolderPar 
COMMENT                          (CFolderPar 
COMMENT                           (CGroupPar (CParagraph 100465144 (8 0) 1 1 1 0 178) 
COMMENT                            (CObjectList 
COMMENT                             #81=(CGroupPar 
COMMENT                                  (CParagraph 0 (10 #1# 0) 1 2 2 0 180) 
COMMENT                                  (CObjectList 
COMMENT                                   #82=(CLinePar 
COMMENT                                        (CParagraph 0 (1 #1# 1) 1 2 2 0 191) 
COMMENT                                        " N1: 6549 " 1) 
COMMENT                                   #83=(CLinePar 
COMMENT                                        (CParagraph 0 (1 #1# 2) 1 2 2 0 191) 
COMMENT                                        " N2: 6909 " 1) 
COMMENT                                   #84=(CLinePar 
COMMENT                                        (CParagraph 0 (1 #1# 3) 1 2 2 0 191) 
COMMENT                                        " N3: 7283 (on complementary strand)" 1) 
COMMENT                                   #85=(CLinePar 
COMMENT                                        (CParagraph 0 (1 #1# 4) 1 2 2 0 191) 
COMMENT                                        " N4: 7622 (on complementary strand)" 1))))) 
COMMENT                           "BbsI: 4 sites") 8 12 "GAAGACNNNNNNN" "CTTCTGNNNNNNN") 
COMMENT                     #86=(CRSFolderPar 
COMMENT                          (CFolderPar 
COMMENT                           (CGroupPar (CParagraph 100465368 (8 0) 1 1 1 0 178) 
COMMENT                            (CObjectList)) "BsaI: 0 sites") 7 11 "GGTCTCNNNNNN" 
COMMENT                          "CCAGAGNNNNNN"))) "Restriction/Methylation Map")))) 
COMMENT       (CGraphView 
COMMENT        (CWStyleSheet 
COMMENT         (CObjectList 
COMMENT          #87=(CWidgetStyle "RSite Label" 1 (LOGPEN 0 0 13408563) 1 0 1 
COMMENT               (LOGFONT 0 0 0 0 400 0 0 0 0 3 2 1 18 "Georgia") 0.555556 0 1 5 
COMMENT               "@N (@S)" 0) 
COMMENT          #88=(CWidgetStyle "Signal Label" 1 (LOGPEN 0 0 0) 1 0 1 
COMMENT               (LOGFONT 0 0 0 0 700 0 0 0 0 3 2 1 34 "Arial") 0.666667 0 1 1 
COMMENT               "@N" 0) 
COMMENT          #89=(CWidgetStyle "Molecule Label 2" 0 0 1 
COMMENT               (LOGFONT 0 0 0 0 400 0 0 0 0 3 2 1 18 "Georgia") 0.555556 0 1 16 
COMMENT               "@L bp" 0) 
COMMENT          #90=(CWidgetStyle "Molecule Label 1" 0 0 1 
COMMENT               (LOGFONT 0 0 0 0 400 0 0 0 0 3 2 1 34 "Verdana") 0.833333 0 1 1 
COMMENT               "@N" 0) 
COMMENT          #91=(CWidgetStyle "Shape 3" 1 (LOGPEN 0 0 3355545) 1 1 
COMMENT               (LOGBRUSH 0 6724095 0) 0 0 1 (LOGSHAPE 9 1 0.8 1.8 0)) 
COMMENT          #92=(CWidgetStyle "Shape 1" 1 (LOGPEN 0 0 6723840) 1 1 
COMMENT               (LOGBRUSH 0 10079334 0) 0 0 1 (LOGSHAPE 9 1 0.8 1.8 0)) 
COMMENT          #93=(CWidgetStyle "Axis" 1 (LOGPEN 0 0 10079436) 2 1 
COMMENT               (LOGBRUSH 0 13434879 0) 0 0 1 (LOGSHAPE 10 1 0 0 0)) 
COMMENT          #94=(CWidgetStyle "Line 2" 1 (LOGPEN 0 0 6723840) 8 0 0 0 1 
COMMENT               (LOGSHAPE 1 1.9 0 0 0)) 
COMMENT          #95=(CWidgetStyle "RSite" 1 (LOGPEN 0 0 10053171) 8 0 0 0 1 
COMMENT               (LOGSHAPE 1 1.9 0 0 0)) 
COMMENT          #96=(CWidgetStyle "Short Signal" 1 (LOGPEN 0 0 13395507) 10 0 0 0 1 
COMMENT               (LOGSHAPE 1 1.9 0 0 0)) 
COMMENT          #97=(CWidgetStyle "Uniq RSite Label" 1 (LOGPEN 0 0 153) 1 0 1 
COMMENT               (LOGFONT 0 0 0 0 400 0 0 0 0 3 2 1 18 "Georgia") 0.555556 128 1 5 
COMMENT               "@N (@S)" 0) 
COMMENT          #98=(CWidgetStyle "Vanilla" 1 (LOGPEN 0 0 0) 1 1 
COMMENT               (LOGBRUSH 0 16777215 0) 1 
COMMENT               (LOGFONT 0 0 0 0 400 0 0 0 0 7 48 2 18 "Times New Roman") 0.8 0 1 
COMMENT               2 "?" 0) 
COMMENT          #99=(CWidgetStyle "Mark 1" 0 0 1 
COMMENT               (LOGFONT 0 0 0 0 400 0 0 0 2 7 48 2 2 "Windings") 0.7 0 1 2 "?" 0) 
COMMENT          #100=(CWidgetStyle "Motif Label" 1 (LOGPEN 0 0 16744512) 1 0 1 
COMMENT                (LOGFONT 0 0 0 0 400 0 0 0 0 3 2 1 34 "Arial") 0.611111 8388608 
COMMENT                1 65535 "@N (@H)" 0) 
COMMENT          #101=(CWidgetStyle "Fragment Label 2" 1 (LOGPEN 0 0 0) 1 0 1 
COMMENT                (LOGFONT 0 0 0 0 400 0 0 0 0 3 2 1 49 "Courier New") 1.05 0 1 48 
COMMENT                "@F bp (molecule @L bp)" 0) 
COMMENT          #102=(CWidgetStyle "Fragment Label 1" 1 (LOGPEN 0 0 0) 1 0 1 
COMMENT                (LOGFONT 0 0 0 0 400 0 0 0 0 3 2 1 34 "Arial") 0.91 0 1 1 
COMMENT                "Fragment of @N" 0) 
COMMENT          #103=(CWidgetStyle "Shape 4" 1 (LOGPEN 0 0 0) 1 1 
COMMENT                (LOGBRUSH 2 8388608 5) 0 0 0) 
COMMENT          #104=(CWidgetStyle "Shape 2" 1 (LOGPEN 0 0 0) 1 1 (LOGBRUSH 0 128 0) 0 
COMMENT                0 0) 
COMMENT          #105=(CWidgetStyle "Shape 0" 1 (LOGPEN 0 0 0) 1 1 (LOGBRUSH 0 0 0) 0 0 
COMMENT                0) 
COMMENT          #106=(CWidgetStyle "ORF" 1 (LOGPEN 0 0 16384) 8 0 0 0 1 
COMMENT                (LOGSHAPE 7 0.2 3.41182 2.86186 0.609808)) 
COMMENT          #107=(CWidgetStyle "Line 4" 1 (LOGPEN 0 0 32768) 8 0 0 0 0) 
COMMENT          #108=(CWidgetStyle "Line 3" 1 (LOGPEN 0 0 16711680) 8 0 0 0 0) 
COMMENT          #109=(CWidgetStyle "Line 1" 1 (LOGPEN 0 0 16711680) 1 0 0 0 0) 
COMMENT          #110=(CWidgetStyle "Short Promoter" 1 (LOGPEN 0 0 128) 6 0 0 0 0) 
COMMENT          #111=(CWidgetStyle "Motif" 1 (LOGPEN 0 0 0) 1 0 0 0 0) 
COMMENT          #112=(CWidgetStyle "Line 0" 1 (LOGPEN 0 0 0) 8 0 0 0 0) 
COMMENT          #113=(CWidgetStyle "Void" 0 0 0 0 0) 
COMMENT          #114=(CWidgetStyle "General Label" 1 (LOGPEN 0 0 0) 1 0 1 
COMMENT                (LOGFONT 0 0 0 0 400 0 0 0 0 3 2 1 18 "Times New Roman") 0.91 0 
COMMENT                1 3 "@T @N " 0) 
COMMENT          #115=(CWidgetStyle "Position" 1 (LOGPEN 0 0 0) 1 0 0 0 0) 
COMMENT          #116=(CWidgetStyle "Annotation" 0 0 1 
COMMENT                (LOGFONT 0 0 0 0 400 0 0 0 0 3 2 1 18 "Times New Roman") 0.91 0 
COMMENT                0 0) 
COMMENT          #117=(CWidgetStyle "Position Label" 1 (LOGPEN 0 0 8388608) 1 0 1 
COMMENT                (LOGFONT 0 0 0 0 400 0 1 0 0 3 2 1 34 "Arial") 0.63 8388608 1 1 
COMMENT                "@N" 0) 
COMMENT          #118=(CWidgetStyle "Range" 1 (LOGPEN 0 0 0) 1 1 
COMMENT                (LOGBRUSH 0 16777215 0) 0 0 0) 
COMMENT          #119=(CWidgetStyle "Range Label" 1 (LOGPEN 0 0 8388608) 1 0 1 
COMMENT                (LOGFONT 0 0 0 0 400 0 1 0 0 3 2 1 34 "Arial") 0.63 8388608 1 1 
COMMENT                "@N" 0) 
COMMENT          #120=(CWidgetStyle "ORF Label" 1 (LOGPEN 0 0 49216) 1 0 1 
COMMENT                (LOGFONT 0 0 0 0 400 0 0 0 0 3 2 1 18 "Times New Roman") 
COMMENT                0.611111 0 1 65535 "@N" 0) 
COMMENT          #121=(CWidgetStyle "CDS Label" 1 (LOGPEN 0 0 4227264) 1 0 1 
COMMENT                (LOGFONT 0 0 0 0 400 0 0 0 0 3 2 1 34 "Arial") 0.555556 255 1 1 
COMMENT                "@N" 0) 
COMMENT          #122=(CWidgetStyle "Shape 5" 1 (LOGPEN 0 0 0) 3 1 
COMMENT                (LOGBRUSH 0 16777113 0) 1 
COMMENT                (LOGFONT 0 0 0 0 400 0 0 0 0 7 48 2 50 "Arial") 0.9 0 0 1 
COMMENT                (LOGSHAPE 9 1 0.8 1.8 0)) 
COMMENT          #123=(CWidgetStyle "CDS" 1 (LOGPEN 0 0 0) 1 1 (LOGBRUSH 2 39423 3) 0 0 
COMMENT                1 (LOGSHAPE 9 1 0.8 1.8 0)) 
COMMENT          #124=(CWidgetStyle "Label 2" 1 (LOGPEN 0 0 4227264) 1 0 1 
COMMENT                (LOGFONT 0 0 0 0 400 0 0 0 0 3 2 1 34 "Arial") 0.944444 8388608 
COMMENT                1 1 "@N" 0) 
COMMENT          #125=(CWidgetStyle "Label 3" 1 (LOGPEN 0 0 8421376) 1 0 1 
COMMENT                (LOGFONT 0 0 0 0 700 255 0 0 0 3 2 1 34 "Arial") 0.833333 255 1 
COMMENT                5 "@N (@S)" 0) 
COMMENT          #126=(CWidgetStyle "Label 4" 1 (LOGPEN 0 0 8437824) 1 0 1 
COMMENT                (LOGFONT 0 0 0 0 400 0 0 0 0 3 2 1 34 "Arial") 0.722222 0 1 5 
COMMENT                "@N (@S)" 0)) 0.164644 1.74233 0.164644 2.53336 
COMMENT         (70 (CShapeMapEntry 0 "Unique RSite" 1 "Uniq RSite Label") 67 
COMMENT          (CShapeMapEntry 0 "ORF" 0 "ORF Label")) 40.0378 40.0378 39 39 0.1 
COMMENT         -6293) 1 1 0 1 1 
COMMENT        (mapper: 22.4543 -19.7027 40.0378 40.0378 0.01 10 -1 8508 8508 1 0 0) 
COMMENT        #127=(CGroupWidget (CWidget 0 (0 0) 1 2 0 0 Nil 1836020336 100) 
COMMENT              (CObjectList 
COMMENT               #128=(CGroupWidget (CWidget 1 (0 0) 1 2 0 0 Nil 1836020336 100) 
COMMENT                     (CObjectList 
COMMENT                      #129=(CAxis 
COMMENT                            (CWideLine 
COMMENT                             (CWidget 0 (0 0) 1 2 0 0 #93# 100812140 0) 
COMMENT                             (LOGPEN 0 0 10079436) 2 (LOGBRUSH 0 13434879 0) 1 
COMMENT                             6.27492 6.27292 1 0.0214037) 0.0737328) 
COMMENT                      #130=(CLabel (CWidget 1001 (0 0) 1 2 0 0 #90# 8 100) 
COMMENT                            (LOGPEN 0 0 0) 1 
COMMENT                            (LOGFONT 58 22 0 0 400 0 0 0 0 3 2 1 34 "Verdana") 
COMMENT                            1.74233 0.833333 0 
COMMENT                            "pET28a CrtE B I T7 promtoer and terminator with spacers" 
COMMENT                            "@N" 1 0 0.871165 0 -10 33.0438 1.47361 Nil) 
COMMENT                      #131=(CLabel (CWidget 1002 (0 0) 1 2 0 0 #89# 1178 100) 
COMMENT                            (LOGPEN 0 0 0) 1 
COMMENT                            (LOGFONT 38 14 0 0 400 0 0 0 0 3 2 1 18 "Georgia") 
COMMENT                            1.74233 0.555556 0 "8508 bp" "@L bp" 16 0 -0.871165 
COMMENT                            0 -10.8 2.99717 0.974079 Nil)) (CObjectList)) 
COMMENT               #132=(CGroupWidget (CWidget 10 (6 0) 1 2 0 0 Nil -112 100) 
COMMENT                     (CObjectList 
COMMENT                      #133=(CGroupWidget 
COMMENT                            (CWidget 4 (7 4 0) 1 2 0 0 Nil -782 100) 
COMMENT                            (CObjectList 
COMMENT                             #134=(CWideArrow 
COMMENT                                   (CWideLine 
COMMENT                                    (CWidget 0 (3 #12# 0) 1 2 0 0 #91# 0 100) 
COMMENT                                    (LOGPEN 0 0 3355545) 1 
COMMENT                                    (LOGBRUSH 0 6724095 0) 1 5.9871 6.21051 1 
COMMENT                                    0.082322) 0.8 1.8 0) 
COMMENT                             #135=(CLabel 
COMMENT                                   (CWidget 0 (0 0) 1 2 0 0 #88# -943467325 100) 
COMMENT                                   (LOGPEN 0 0 0) 1 
COMMENT                                   (LOGFONT 46 17 0 0 700 0 0 0 0 3 2 1 34 
COMMENT                                    "Arial") 1.74233 0.666667 0 
COMMENT                                   "Lan2 Prec WP 090355743.1" "@N" 1 12.4062 
COMMENT                                   12.1963 0 -10 10.615 1.07399 #134#) 
COMMENT                             #136=(CWideArrow 
COMMENT                                   (CWideLine 
COMMENT                                    (CWidget 0 (3 #13# 0) 1 2 0 0 #91# 0 100) 
COMMENT                                    (LOGPEN 0 0 3355545) 1 
COMMENT                                    (LOGBRUSH 0 6724095 0) 1 3.73383 5.90378 1 
COMMENT                                    0.082322) 0.8 1.8 0) 
COMMENT                             #137=(CLabel 
COMMENT                                   (CWidget 0 (0 0) 1 2 0 0 #88# 1809 100) 
COMMENT                                   (LOGPEN 0 0 0) 1 
COMMENT                                   (LOGFONT 46 17 0 0 700 0 0 0 0 3 2 1 34 
COMMENT                                    "Arial") 1.74233 0.666667 0 
COMMENT                                   "Lan2 WP 090355743.1" "@N" 1 18.2973 1.74233 
COMMENT                                   0 -10 8.5669 1.07399 #136#)) (CObjectList)) 
COMMENT                      #138=(CGroupWidget 
COMMENT                            (CWidget 21 (7 21 0) 1 2 0 0 Nil -461 100) 
COMMENT                            (CObjectList 
COMMENT                             #139=(CScratch 
COMMENT                                   (CWidget 0 (3 #2# 0) 1 2 0 0 #96# 1 100) 
COMMENT                                   (LOGPEN 0 8 13395507) 10 1 6.27319 1.9 
COMMENT                                   0.082322 1) 
COMMENT                             #140=(CLabel 
COMMENT                                   (CWidget 0 (0 0) 1 2 0 0 #88# 1227 100) 
COMMENT                                   (LOGPEN 0 0 0) 1 
COMMENT                                   (LOGFONT 46 17 0 0 700 0 0 0 0 3 2 1 34 
COMMENT                                    "Arial") 1.74233 0.666667 0 "Adapter ATGG" 
COMMENT                                   "@N" 1 4.45535 17.4233 0 -10 5.86945 1.07399 
COMMENT                                   #139#) 
COMMENT                             #141=(CScratch 
COMMENT                                   (CWidget 0 (3 #5# 0) 1 2 0 0 #96# 1 100) 
COMMENT                                   (LOGPEN 0 8 13395507) 10 1 5.94876 1.9 
COMMENT                                   0.082322 1) 
COMMENT                             #142=(CLabel 
COMMENT                                   (CWidget 0 (0 0) 1 2 0 0 #88# 1098 100) 
COMMENT                                   (LOGPEN 0 0 0) 1 
COMMENT                                   (LOGFONT 46 17 0 0 700 0 0 0 0 3 2 1 34 
COMMENT                                    "Arial") 1.74233 0.666667 0 "Adapter CCCT" 
COMMENT                                   "@N" 1 13.935 8.71165 0 -10 5.86945 1.07399 
COMMENT                                   #141#) 
COMMENT                             #143=(CScratch 
COMMENT                                   (CWidget 0 (3 #7# 0) 1 2 0 0 #96# 1337 100) 
COMMENT                                   (LOGPEN 0 8 13395507) 10 1 3.69549 1.9 
COMMENT                                   0.082322 1) 
COMMENT                             #144=(CLabel 
COMMENT                                   (CWidget 0 (0 0) 1 2 0 0 #88# 1197 100) 
COMMENT                                   (LOGPEN 0 0 0) 1 
COMMENT                                   (LOGFONT 46 17 0 0 700 0 0 0 0 3 2 1 34 
COMMENT                                    "Arial") 1.74233 0.666667 0 "Adapter AGCG" 
COMMENT                                   "@N" 1 11.131 -12.1963 0 -10 5.96936 1.07399 
COMMENT                                   #143#) 
COMMENT                             #145=(CWideArrow 
COMMENT                                   (CWideLine 
COMMENT                                    (CWidget 0 (3 #8# 0) 1 2 0 0 #92# 0 100) 
COMMENT                                    (LOGPEN 0 0 6723840) 1 
COMMENT                                    (LOGBRUSH 0 10079334 0) 0.835356 6.27319 
COMMENT                                    3.69254 1 0.082322) 0.8 1.8 0) 
COMMENT                             #146=(CLabel (CWidget 0 (0 0) 1 2 0 0 #88# 8 100) 
COMMENT                                   (LOGPEN 0 0 0) 1 
COMMENT                                   (LOGFONT 46 17 0 0 700 0 0 0 0 3 2 1 34 
COMMENT                                    "Arial") 1.74233 0.666667 0 
COMMENT                                   "pET28a backbone" "@N" 1 -17.1447 -3.48466 0 
COMMENT                                   -10 7.0933 1.07399 #145#)) (CObjectList)) 
COMMENT                      #147=(CGroupWidget 
COMMENT                            (CWidget 30 (7 30 0) 1 2 0 0 Nil 929 100) 
COMMENT                            (CObjectList 
COMMENT                             #148=(CPromoterArrow 
COMMENT                                   (CLine 
COMMENT                                    (CWidget 0 (3 #3# 0) 1 2 0 0 #110# 0 100) 
COMMENT                                    (LOGPEN 0 4 128) 6 1.16464 6.18297 6.27024) 
COMMENT                                   0.4 0.082322 1.08464 1.8 1.8 0) 
COMMENT                             #149=(CLabel 
COMMENT                                   (CWidget 0 (0 0) 1 2 0 0 #88# 1263 100) 
COMMENT                                   (LOGPEN 0 0 0) 1 
COMMENT                                   (LOGFONT 46 17 0 0 700 0 0 0 0 3 2 1 34 
COMMENT                                    "Arial") 1.74233 0.666667 0 "T7 promoter" 
COMMENT                                   "@N" 1 4.36445 13.9386 0 -10 4.9703 1.07399 
COMMENT                                   #148#) 
COMMENT                             #150=(CPromoterArrow 
COMMENT                                   (CLine 
COMMENT                                    (CWidget 0 (3 #9# 0) 1 2 0 0 #110# 0 100) 
COMMENT                                    (LOGPEN 0 4 128) 6 1.16464 5.85855 5.94581) 
COMMENT                                   0.4 0.082322 1.08464 1.8 1.8 0) 
COMMENT                             #151=(CLabel 
COMMENT                                   (CWidget 0 (0 0) 1 2 0 0 #88# 707272819 100) 
COMMENT                                   (LOGPEN 0 0 0) 1 
COMMENT                                   (LOGFONT 46 17 0 0 700 0 0 0 0 3 2 1 34 
COMMENT                                    "Arial") 1.74233 0.666667 0 "T7 Promoter" 
COMMENT                                   "@N" 1 15.4003 5.22699 0 -10 5.02026 1.07399 
COMMENT                                   #150#)) (CObjectList)) 
COMMENT                      #152=(CGroupWidget 
COMMENT                            (CWidget 43 (7 43 0) 1 2 0 0 Nil -391 100) 
COMMENT                            (CObjectList 
COMMENT                             #153=(CScratch 
COMMENT                                   (CWidget 0 (3 #6# 0) 1 2 0 0 #96# 1 100) 
COMMENT                                   (LOGPEN 0 8 13395507) 10 1 5.98415 1.9 
COMMENT                                   0.082322 1) 
COMMENT                             #154=(CLabel 
COMMENT                                   (CWidget 0 (0 0) 1 2 0 0 #88# 544433516 100) 
COMMENT                                   (LOGPEN 0 0 0) 1 
COMMENT                                   (LOGFONT 46 17 0 0 700 0 0 0 0 3 2 1 34 
COMMENT                                    "Arial") 1.74233 0.666667 0 "T7 terminator" 
COMMENT                                   "@N" 1 12.0848 10.454 0 -10 5.41988 1.07399 
COMMENT                                   #153#) 
COMMENT                             #155=(CScratch 
COMMENT                                   (CWidget 0 (3 #11# 0) 1 2 0 0 #96# 101115112 
COMMENT                                    100) (LOGPEN 0 8 13395507) 10 1 3.73088 1.9 
COMMENT                                   0.082322 1) 
COMMENT                             #156=(CLabel (CWidget 0 (0 0) 1 2 0 0 #88# 8 100) 
COMMENT                                   (LOGPEN 0 0 0) 1 
COMMENT                                   (LOGFONT 46 17 0 0 700 0 0 0 0 3 2 1 34 
COMMENT                                    "Arial") 1.74233 0.666667 0 "T7 Terminator" 
COMMENT                                   "@N" 1 12.2242 -10.454 0 -10 5.64467 1.07399 
COMMENT                                   #155#)) (CObjectList)) 
COMMENT                      #157=(CGroupWidget 
COMMENT                            (CWidget 103 (7 103 0) 1 2 0 0 Nil -600 100) 
COMMENT                            (CObjectList 
COMMENT                             #158=(CScratch 
COMMENT                                   (CWidget 0 (3 #4# 0) 1 2 0 0 #96# 864 100) 
COMMENT                                   (LOGPEN 0 8 13395507) 10 1 6.25623 1.9 
COMMENT                                   0.082322 1) 
COMMENT                             #159=(CLabel 
COMMENT                                   (CWidget 0 (0 0) 1 2 0 0 #88# 774504489 100) 
COMMENT                                   (LOGPEN 0 0 0) 1 
COMMENT                                   (LOGFONT 46 17 0 0 700 0 0 0 0 3 2 1 34 
COMMENT                                    "Arial") 1.74233 0.666667 0 "lac operator" 
COMMENT                                   "@N" 1 4.00694 15.681 0 -10 4.84542 1.07399 
COMMENT                                   #158#) 
COMMENT                             #160=(CScratch 
COMMENT                                   (CWidget 0 (3 #10# 0) 1 2 0 0 #96# 57639040 
COMMENT                                    100) (LOGPEN 0 8 13395507) 10 1 5.9318 1.9 
COMMENT                                   0.082322 1) 
COMMENT                             #161=(CLabel (CWidget 0 (0 0) 1 2 0 0 #88# -1 100) 
COMMENT                                   (LOGPEN 0 0 0) 1 
COMMENT                                   (LOGFONT 46 17 0 0 700 0 0 0 0 3 2 1 34 
COMMENT                                    "Arial") 1.74233 0.666667 0 "lac operator" 
COMMENT                                   "@N" 1 14.5475 6.96932 0 -10 4.84542 1.07399 
COMMENT                                   #160#)) (CObjectList))) (CObjectList)) 
COMMENT               #162=(CGroupWidget (CWidget 11 (8 0) 1 2 0 0 Nil -459 100) 
COMMENT                     (CObjectList 
COMMENT                      #163=(CGroupWidget 
COMMENT                            (CWidget 4 (10 #1# 0) 1 2 0 0 Nil -530 100) 
COMMENT                            (CObjectList 
COMMENT                             #164=(CScratch 
COMMENT                                   (CWidget 1 (1 #1# 1) 1 2 0 0 #95# 100530800 
COMMENT                                    100) (LOGPEN 0 6 10053171) 8 1 1.44516 1.9 
COMMENT                                   0.082322 1) 
COMMENT                             #165=(CLabel (CWidget 0 (0 0) 1 2 0 0 #87# 8 100) 
COMMENT                                   (LOGPEN 0 0 13408563) 1 
COMMENT                                   (LOGFONT 38 14 0 0 400 0 0 0 0 3 2 1 18 
COMMENT                                    "Georgia") 1.74233 0.555556 0 
COMMENT                                   "{\\i Bbs}I (6549)" "@N (@S)" 5 -15.5319 
COMMENT                                   1.74233 0 -10 4.34589 0.974079 #164#) 
COMMENT                             #166=(CScratch 
COMMENT                                   (CWidget 2 (1 #1# 2) 1 2 0 0 #95# 101115552 
COMMENT                                    100) (LOGPEN 0 6 10053171) 8 1 1.17972 1.9 
COMMENT                                   0.082322 1) 
COMMENT                             #167=(CLabel 
COMMENT                                   (CWidget 0 (0 0) 1 2 0 0 #87# 1766203493 100) 
COMMENT                                   (LOGPEN 0 0 13408563) 1 
COMMENT                                   (LOGFONT 38 14 0 0 400 0 0 0 0 3 2 1 18 
COMMENT                                    "Georgia") 1.74233 0.555556 0 
COMMENT                                   "{\\i Bbs}I (6909)" "@N (@S)" 5 -14.7874 
COMMENT                                   5.22699 0 -10 4.34589 0.974079 #166#) 
COMMENT                             #168=(CScratch 
COMMENT                                   (CWidget 3 (1 #1# 3) 1 2 0 0 #95# 1 100) 
COMMENT                                   (LOGPEN 0 6 10053171) 8 1 0.903964 1.9 
COMMENT                                   0.082322 1) 
COMMENT                             #169=(CLabel 
COMMENT                                   (CWidget 0 (0 0) 1 2 0 0 #87# 1949182504 100) 
COMMENT                                   (LOGPEN 0 0 13408563) 1 
COMMENT                                   (LOGFONT 38 14 0 0 400 0 0 0 0 3 2 1 18 
COMMENT                                    "Georgia") 1.74233 0.555556 0 
COMMENT                                   "{\\i Bbs}I (7283)" "@N (@S)" 5 -13.146 
COMMENT                                   8.71165 0 -10 4.27096 0.974079 #168#) 
COMMENT                             #170=(CScratch 
COMMENT                                   (CWidget 4 (1 #1# 4) 1 2 0 0 #95# 865 100) 
COMMENT                                   (LOGPEN 0 6 10053171) 8 1 0.65401 1.9 
COMMENT                                   0.082322 1) 
COMMENT                             #171=(CLabel 
COMMENT                                   (CWidget 0 (0 0) 1 2 0 0 #87# 1072 100) 
COMMENT                                   (LOGPEN 0 0 13408563) 1 
COMMENT                                   (LOGFONT 38 14 0 0 400 0 0 0 0 3 2 1 18 
COMMENT                                    "Georgia") 1.74233 0.555556 0 
COMMENT                                   "{\\i Bbs}I (7622)" "@N (@S)" 5 -11.1614 
COMMENT                                   10.454 0 -10 4.27096 0.974079 #170#)) 
COMMENT                            (CObjectList))) (CObjectList)) 
COMMENT               #172=(CGroupWidget (CWidget 14 (16 0) 1 2 0 0 Nil -1228 100) 
COMMENT                     (CObjectList) (CObjectList)) 
COMMENT               #173=(CGroupWidget (CWidget 12 (0 0) 1 2 0 0 Nil -598 100) 
COMMENT                     (CObjectList) (CObjectList))) (CObjectList))) 
COMMENT       (CSeqView 10 10 (CObjectList) (CObList) 1 (CObList)) (CObList) 87462704 
COMMENT       (CStringList) 2082602632 0 (CObList)))
FEATURES             Location/Qualifiers
     misc_feature    1..4
                     /vntifkey="21"
                     /label=Adapter\ATGG
     promoter        5..21
                     /vntifkey="30"
                     /label=T7\promoter
     operon          24..47
                     /vntifkey="103"
                     /label=lac\operator
     misc_feature    441..444
                     /vntifkey="21"
                     /label=Adapter\CCCT
     terminator      393..440
                     /vntifkey="43"
                     /label=T7\terminator
     misc_feature    3497..3500
                     /vntifkey="21"
                     /label=Adapter\AGCG
     misc_feature    3501..8508
                     /vntifkey="21"
                     /label=pET28a\backbone
     promoter        445..461
                     /vntifkey="30"
                     /label=T7\Promoter
     operon          464..487
                     /vntifkey="103"
                     /label=lac\operator
     terminator      3449..3496
                     /vntifkey="43"
                     /label=T7\Terminator
     CDS             86..388
                     /vntifkey="4"
                     /label=Lan2_Prec_WP_090355743.1
     CDS             502..3444
                     /vntifkey="4"
                     /label=Lan2_WP_090355743.1
BASE COUNT     1869 a      2177 c      2358 g      2104 t 
ORIGIN
        1 atggtaatac gactcactat aggggaattg tgagcggata acaattccaa ggagatatac 
       61 aatgcaccac caccaccacc acgcaatgaa taatgacatg aactttgcga gcaactcagt 
      121 tagtcgcgcg gcgcagtggc gtacccaggc agataagaac aacccagccg gtgccttatt 
      181 cgcaaatgag tttgccgaag cggatatcat tggcgggacc gatatgctgg ttacggactg 
      241 tgcaatgtgt accggcagca ttaagaatac catccatatt tactgcgctt aaggcctttc 
      301 tgcccgaagt ttcgatggac tggtgccaac gcgcaggcat agttttagga gaattattcg 
      361 ggggcagtga caaccaacat ctcgggtccg gtctagcata accccttggg gcctctaaac 
      421 gggtcttgag gggttttttg cccttaatac gactcactat aggggaattg tgagcggata 
      481 acaattccaa ggagatatac aatgacctcg tcaactgatg cggatgattt tagtgaaagc 
      541 ctgggttgtt tgattgccga tgcaatggtt gatttggctg ctcgcttggc aggtgtggcg 
      601 ggactcacct gcgccgaacg tggtgtagtt gccgatgcga cgcgtgcgtc cctgacagag 
      661 gctttgcatg gtcgtctcgg acgtgtctta ctgcttgaac tgcacgcggc agttgaagat 
      721 ggcctgctcg tggcagctga ttcggcaggc cgttggcatg aatttattga acgtagttcg 
      781 agtccagcct tttgggaaga attgactaca cattatccca ctctgatgga tcgtgtgaat 
      841 cgtttagttg aacaacgttg tgcgtccgct ctggcatttg ctactcattt tgcaaccgat 
      901 cgtgaagcct tggacgtctt tcgtggaagt cccttgggag aactggtagc cctggctatc 
      961 ggtgcgggag attctcaccg cggtggccgc accgtggcac tggtgacatg tgctcgtggg 
     1021 cgcatcgtgt acaaaccacg tagcgtggga atcgatgccg cgctttcccg ttttattgaa 
     1081 ccattaacag cacaaggtgc tagtttgcgt gtcccgccag ttgtggaacg cgatggttat 
     1141 ggctgggctg cattcgttga acatcgttat gctgcggatg atggcgagct ttcgcgcttt 
     1201 taccgcggat tgggtgaatg gttagccgtt atgcgtttgc ttggcggttc tgatctgcat 
     1261 gcggaaaact tgatcgcaca tggcgcacat ccgttcgtca ttgattgtga aactttattt 
     1321 accccgcatc cgcctgtgac cccgtctggt atgggtttag cccatgatcg tgcagtaggg 
     1381 atggtcgaag gctcggttct gtcaatgggt ttcttacctg gacgtggtgc ggctctggcc 
     1441 tggcgtggcg ttgattcgag cggcatgggt gcgctgccag gccaacaacc ttcagtggaa 
     1501 gtcccggcca ttgttgatgc agggacggat cgtgcacgtc tggggaccgt catggttgaa 
     1561 cctggcggtg cagccaacca tccatcacgc gcacctgcac tggccgctca ttggccgaag 
     1621 gttgttgaag gcttcgatca ggtgacagcg tggttacgta gtgaggacgc agcaggaaaa 
     1681 cttgctgatc gcttacgtgc atttgcaggt tgtgaagttc gtgctgttgt ccgcagcacc 
     1741 gaggtttatg cggaactggc ccgtatgtta tggcatccgg ttagcttaca cgcacgcgat 
     1801 gaagcgacgc atcgcgcagc tgcattgttg cgccgcatgg gattaaatcg tgcgatttca 
     1861 ccggatcgcg acgacgttat tgcggccgaa attgcggacc tgttggatgg tgacattcct 
     1921 ttattttcga caatcgtgtc agaaggtcgt cttagtggcc cgcgtggcac gtcttggctg 
     1981 gatccgcgtg atttagctga agatgcactg cgtcgttggc gcgaagcaga tttagcgctg 
     2041 gaacgtcaag ctattcgtgc gagcttagcc agtgcttatg cggacgggga tcgtgatgag 
     2101 gcccacgttt cattgcgtcc agtgcgtttg gcacttcatg atctggatcg tcgccgtcgt 
     2161 ttgctggccg cgggcgtaat gaaagatatt gtacgtcgtg cgatccgtgg agatgacggt 
     2221 tccgtggctt ggattgcgtc agtgttaggt ccaaatggtc gttcagttca gccgattgcg 
     2281 caggatgtct atggcggtat tgcgggaatt gcgttattag cccatggata tacacgtgaa 
     2341 cgcgatgcag aacgcgcaga tgatgttgca gaaattgatg caattgcagc agccgcggtg 
     2401 gatactatgc gctgggccga ggctcaactt tgggaacgtc gtacgcacgt tgcccgtcca 
     2461 cgtcccgttc cacctggtgg atacattggc ttggggagcc aaattgcgag ctggctttta 
     2521 ttagaggctt ggggcgcaac agcagcgggt gaaggtgtgg aacgtgcaca acgtctggcc 
     2581 ggtttgattg cagagagtgt ggcagcggat gatacacgtg atttattgac tggttcgagc 
     2641 ggtgctattg ccccattgtt aactttacat gaacgtacta aagacgcacg tcacctgaca 
     2701 caggccgtta cagtaggcga cgcattaatt gaagcagccc gtcgtcagga tggacgcgcc 
     2761 tggtggcctc atgagcgttg gccggacggt ttgggcggtt ttgcccacgg tagcactggt 
     2821 attggatggg cactggcgaa attggctcaa gccagcggcc aagatcgttt tctggccatg 
     2881 tcgcgtgcag ctcttgcgtt tgatgcatca ctgtttgatc cagttaccgg ctggcgtgat 
     2941 cttcgtggcg gtgatcctgc agcggcttgg tgtcatggtg cagtcggcat tggacttgca 
     3001 ttggcagatc tcgatcctgc gttggacaat gcagatcgtc gtgcccagtt tcgtgttgcg 
     3061 tcaactttag cgtggcagaa tgggatcggc ggtggacatg gtttatgtca tggcgatatg 
     3121 ggcgcatggg aattgttaga cattgcggtg cgtactggtt tcgccccggc cggatgtgac 
     3181 agtgacaccc ttaaggcgac cattattggc tcaatcgaaa gccacggtgc acgttgtggt 
     3241 cgtcaaagcg aggatcttag tccgggtctg attgccggct taggtggcgt cgcatggcaa 
     3301 ctgcttcgca tgcaccctga gagtgcactc ccgagcgtat tgttaccatc ttttgctaat 
     3361 caaacatcaa cccgttctgc gcatagtgat aatgttccta gtccgccgcc catgactgtg 
     3421 gccgcatcaa cttctttagg ataacggtct agcataaccc cttggggcct ctaaacgggt 
     3481 cttgaggggt tttttgagcg ctgaaaggag gaactatatc cggattggcg aatgggnnnn 
     3541 nnnnnnnnnn nnnnnnnnnn nnnnnnnnnn nnnnnnnnnn nnnnnnnnnn nnnnnnnnnn 
     3601 nnnnnnnnnn nnnnnnnnnn nnnnnnnnnn nnnnnnnnnn nnnnnnnnnn nnnnnnnnnn 
     3661 cnnnnnnnnn nnnnnnnnnn nnnnnnnnnn nnnnnnnnnn nnnnnnnnnn nnnnnnnnnn 
     3721 nnnnnnnnnn nnnnnnnnnn nnnnnnnnnn nnannnnnnn nnnnnnnnnn nnnnnnnnnn 
     3781 nnnnnnnnnn nnnnnnnnnn nncctttgac gttggagtcc acgttctttn nnnnnnnnnn 
     3841 nnnnnnnnnn nnnnnnnnnn nnnnnnaccc tatctcggtc tattcttttg atttataagg 
     3901 gattttgccg atttcggcct attggttaaa aaatgagctg atttaacaaa aatttaacgc 
     3961 gaattttaac aaaatattaa cgtttacaat ttcaggtggc acttttcggg gaaatgtgcg 
     4021 cggaacccct atttgtttat ttttctaaat acattcaaat atgtatccgc tcatgaatta 
     4081 attcttagaa aaactcatcg agcatcaaat gaaactgcaa tttattcata tcaggattat 
     4141 caataccata tttttgaaaa agccgtttct gtaatgaagg agaaaactca ccgaggcagt 
     4201 tccataggat ggcaagatcc tggtatcggt ctgcgattcc gactcgtcca acatcaatac 
     4261 aacctattaa tttcccctcg tcaaaaataa ggttatcaag tgagaaatca ccatgagtga 
     4321 cgactgaatc cggtgagaat ggcaaaagtt tatgcatttc tttccagact tgttcaacag 
     4381 gccagccatt acgctcgtca tcaaaatcac tcgcatcaac caaaccgtta ttcattcgtg 
     4441 attgcgcctg agcgagacga aatacgcgat cgctgttaaa aggacaatta caaacaggaa 
     4501 tcgaatgcaa ccggcgcagg aacactgcca gcgcatcaac aatattttca cctgaatcag 
     4561 gatattcttc taatacctgg aatgctgttt tcccggggat cgcagtggtg agtaaccatg 
     4621 catcatcagg agtacggata aaatgcttga tggtcggaag aggcataaat tccgtcagcc 
     4681 agtttagtct gaccatctca tctgtaacat cattggcaac gctacctttg ccatgtttca 
     4741 gaaacaactc tggcgcatcg ggcttcccat acaatcgata gattgtcgca cctgattgcc 
     4801 cgacattatc gcgagcccat ttatacccat ataaatcagc atccatgttg gaatttaatc 
     4861 gcggcctaga gcaagacgtt tcccgttgaa tatggctcat aacacccctt gtattactgt 
     4921 ttatgtaagc agacagtttt attgttcatg accaaaatcc cttaacgtga gttttcgttc 
     4981 cactgagcgt cagaccccgt agaaaagatc aaaggatctt cttgagatcc tttttttctg 
     5041 cgcgtaatct gctgcttgca aacaaaaaaa ccaccgctac cagcggtggt ttgtttgccg 
     5101 gatcaagagc taccaactct ttttccgaag gtaactggct tcagcagagc gcagatacca 
     5161 aatactgtcc ttctagtgta gccgtagtta ggccaccact tcaagaactc tgtagcaccg 
     5221 cctacatacc tcgctctgct aatcctgtta ccagtggctg ctgccagtgg cgataagtcg 
     5281 tgtcttaccg ggttggactc aagacgatag ttaccggata aggcgcagcg gtcgggctga 
     5341 acggggggtt cgtgcacaca gcccagcttg gagcgaacga cctacaccga actgagatac 
     5401 ctacagcgtg agctatgaga aagcgccacg cttcccgaag ggagaaaggc ggacaggtat 
     5461 ccggtaagcg gcagggtcgg aacaggagag cgcacgaggg agcttccagg gggaaacgcc 
     5521 tggtatcttt atagtcctgt cgggtttcgc cacctctgac ttgagcgtcg atttttgtga 
     5581 tgctcgtcag gggggcggag cctatggaaa aacgccagca acgcggcctt tttacggttc 
     5641 ctggcctttt gctggccttt tgctcacatg ttctttcctg cgttatcccc tgattctgtg 
     5701 gataaccgta ttaccgcctt tgagtgagct gataccgctc gccgcagccg aacgaccgag 
     5761 cgcagcgagt cagtgagcga ggaagcggaa gagcgcctga tgcggtattt tctccttacg 
     5821 catctgtgcg gtatttcaca ccgcatatat ggtgcactct cagtacaatc tgctctgatg 
     5881 ccgcatagtt aagccagtat acactccgct atcgctacgt gactgggtca tggctgcgcc 
     5941 ccgacacccg ccaacacccg ctgacgcgcc ctgacgggct tgtctgctcc cggcatccgc 
     6001 ttacagacaa gctgtgaccg tctccgggag ctgcatgtgt cagaggtttt caccgtcatc 
     6061 accgaaacgc gcgaggcagc tgcggtaaag ctcatcagcg tggtcgtgaa gcgattcaca 
     6121 gatgtctgcc tgttcatccg cgtccagctc gttgagtttc tccagaagcg ttaatgtctg 
     6181 gcttctgata aagcgggcca tgttaagggc ggttttttcc tgtttggtca ctgatgcctc 
     6241 cgtgtaaggg ggatttctgt tcatgggggt aatgataccg atgaaacgag agaggatgct 
     6301 cacgatacgg gttactgatg atgaacatgc ccggttactg gaacgttgtg agggtaaaca 
     6361 actggcggta tggatgcggc gggaccagag aaaaatcact cagggtcaat gccagcgctt 
     6421 cgttaataca gatgtaggtg ttccacaggg tagccagcag catcctgcga tgcagatccg 
     6481 gaacataatg gtgcagggcg ctgacttccg cgtttccaga ctttacgaaa cacggaaacc 
     6541 gaagaccatt catgttgttg ctcaggtcgc agacgttttg cagcagcagt cgcttcacgt 
     6601 tcgctcgcgt atcggtgatt cattctgcta accagtaagg caaccccgcc agcctagccg 
     6661 ggtcctcaac gacaggagca cgatcatgcg cacccgtggg gccgccatgc cggcgataat 
     6721 ggcctgcttc tcgccgaaac gtttggtggc gggaccagtg acgaaggctt gagcgagggc 
     6781 gtgcaagatt ccgaataccg caagcgacag gccgatcatc gtcgcgctcc agcgaaagcg 
     6841 gtcctcgccg aaaatgaccc agagcgctgc cggcacctgt cctacgagtt gcatgataaa 
     6901 gaagacagtc ataagtgcgg cgacgatagt catgccccgc gcccaccgga aggagctgac 
     6961 tgggttgaag gctctcaagg gcatcggtcg agatcccggt gcctaatgag tgagctaact 
     7021 tacattaatt gcgttgcgct cactgcccgc tttccagtcg ggaaacctgt cgtgccagct 
     7081 gcattaatga atcggccaac gcgcggggag aggcggtttg cgtattgggc gccagggtgg 
     7141 tttttctttt caccagtgag acgggcaaca gctgattgcc cttcaccgcc tggccctgag 
     7201 agagttgcag caagcggtcc acgctggttt gccccagcag gcgaaaatcc tgtttgatgg 
     7261 tggttaacgg cgggatataa catgagctgt cttcggtatc gtcgtatccc actaccgaga 
     7321 tatccgcacc aacgcgcagc ccggactcgg taatggcgcg cattgcgccc agcgccatct 
     7381 gatcgttggc aaccagcatc gcagtgggaa cgatgccctc attcagcatt tgcatggttt 
     7441 gttgaaaacc ggacatggca ctccagtcgc cttcccgttc cgctatcggc tgaatttgat 
     7501 tgcgagtgag atatttatgc cagccagcca gacgcagacg cgccgagaca gaacttaatg 
     7561 ggcccgctaa cagcgcgatt tgctggtgac ccaatgcgac cagatgctcc acgcccagtc 
     7621 gcgtaccgtc ttcatgggag aaaataatac tgttgatggg tgtctggtca gagacatcaa 
     7681 gaaataacgc cggaacatta gtgcaggcag cttccacagc aatggcatcc tggtcatcca 
     7741 gcggatagtt aatgatcagc ccactgacgc gttgcgcgag aagattgtgc accgccgctt 
     7801 tacaggcttc gacgccgctt cgttctacca tcgacaccac cacgctggca cccagttgat 
     7861 cggcgcgaga tttaatcgcc gcgacaattt gcgacggcgc gtgcagggcc agactggagg 
     7921 tggcaacgcc aatcagcaac gactgtttgc ccgccagttg ttgtgccacg cggttgggaa 
     7981 tgtaattcag ctccgccatc gccgcttcca ctttttcccg cgttttcgca gaaacgtggc 
     8041 tggcctggtt caccacgcgg gaaacggtct gataagagac accggcatac tctgcgacat 
     8101 cgtataacgt tactggtttc acattcacca ccctgaattg actctcttcc gggcgctatc 
     8161 atgccatacc gcgaaaggtt ttgcgccatt cgatggtgtc cgggatctcg acgctctccc 
     8221 ttatgcgact cctgcattag gaagcagccc agtagtaggt tgaggccgtt gagcaccgcc 
     8281 gccgcaagga atggtgcatg caaggagatg gcgcccaaca gtcccccggc cacggggcct 
     8341 gccaccatac ccacgccgaa acaagcgctc atgagcccga agtggcgagc ccgatcttcc 
     8401 ccatcggtga tgtcggcgat ataggcgcca gcaaccgcac ctgtggcgcc ggtgatgccg 
     8461 gccacgatgc gtccggcgta gaggatcgag atctcgatcc cgcgaaat 
//
