# Supplementary material for: A scalable platform to discover antimicrobials of ribosomal origin
Source: Nat Commun. 2022 Oct 17;13:6135. doi: 10.1038/s41467-022-33890-w (PMC9576775; doi:10.1038/s41467-022-33890-w)
Supplement: Supplementary file 5 — Supplementary Data 2 [file 41467_2022_33890_MOESM5_ESM.zip › Supplementary Data 2/4.gb]

LOCUS       pET28a\CrtE\B\I\T7\promtoer\and\terminator\with\spacers        8793 bp    DNA     circular     29-MAR-2016
SOURCE      
  ORGANISM  
COMMENT     This file is created by Vector NTI
            http://www.invitrogen.com/
COMMENT     ORIGDB|GenBank
COMMENT     VNTDATE|-11171271|
COMMENT     VNTDBDATE|-11171271|
COMMENT     LSOWNER|
COMMENT     VNTNAME|pET28a CrtE B I T7 promtoer and terminator with spacers|
COMMENT     VNTAUTHORNAME|Demo User|
COMMENT     Vector_NTI_Display_Data_(Do_Not_Edit!)
COMMENT     (SXF 
COMMENT      (CGexDoc "pET28a CrtE B I T7 promtoer and terminator with spacers" 0 8793 
COMMENT       (CDBMol 0 0 1 1 1 0 0 0 0 "" "" 0 0 0 0 (CObList) (CObList) (CObList) 
COMMENT        (CObList) -1 "") 
COMMENT       (CDocSetData 1 1 0 0 0 0 "MAIN" 1 1 1 1 0 0 1 1 0 1 10 10 4294967295 50 0 
COMMENT        1 0 (CHomObj 0 0 0 3 75) (CWordArray) (CWordArray) 
COMMENT        (CStringList "BsaI" "BbsI") (CStringList "atg" "gtg") 
COMMENT        (CStringList "taa" "tga" "tag") (CObList) 1 "{(0,1),2}" 0 0 "" 0 
COMMENT        4294967295 0 0 0 0 0 0 0 "MAIN" 0 0 30 0 
COMMENT        (CProteinMotifSearchObject 70 20 1 1 1 1 0 0 1 0 0 0 0 0)) 
COMMENT       (CMolPar 0 0 1 2763 2763 1 8793 0 0 0 0 0 0 0 0) (CStringList) 
COMMENT       (CStringList) (CObList) (COAPar 25 250 50 0 6 4 3 7) 
COMMENT       (COAPar 25 250 50 0 6 4 3 7) (COAPar 25 250 50 0 6 4 3 7) 
COMMENT       (CObList #0=(CRSite (CStringList) "BsaI" "ggtctc" 8 12 0 0 "") 
COMMENT        #1=(CRSite (CStringList) "BbsI" "gaagac" 9 13 4 6834 0 7194 0 7568 1 
COMMENT            7907 1 0 "")) 
COMMENT       (CObList 
COMMENT        #2=(CFSignal (CObList) "Adapter ATGG" 21 0 0 1 4 0 (CStringList) 
COMMENT            (CStringList) 1 1 1 1 "1..4") 
COMMENT        #3=(CFSignal (CObList) "T7 promoter" 30 0 0 5 21 0 (CStringList) 
COMMENT            (CStringList) 1 1 1 1 "5..21") 
COMMENT        #4=(CFSignal (CObList) "lac operator" 103 0 0 24 47 0 (CStringList) 
COMMENT            (CStringList) 1 1 1 1 "24..47") 
COMMENT        #5=(CFSignal (CObList) "Adapter CCCT" 21 0 0 441 444 0 (CStringList) 
COMMENT            (CStringList) 1 1 1 1 "441..444") 
COMMENT        #6=(CFSignal (CObList) "T7 terminator" 43 0 0 393 440 0 (CStringList) 
COMMENT            (CStringList) 1 1 1 1 "393..440") 
COMMENT        #7=(CFSignal (CObList) "Adapter AGCG" 21 0 0 3782 3785 0 (CStringList) 
COMMENT            (CStringList) 1 1 1 1 "3348..3351") 
COMMENT        #8=(CFSignal (CObList) "pET28a backbone" 21 0 0 3786 8793 0 
COMMENT            (CStringList) (CStringList) 1 1 1 1 "3352..8359") 
COMMENT        #9=(CFSignal (CObList) "T7 Promoter" 30 0 0 445 461 0 (CStringList) 
COMMENT            (CStringList) 1 1 1 1 "445..461") 
COMMENT        #10=(CFSignal (CObList) "lac operator" 103 0 0 464 487 0 (CStringList) 
COMMENT             (CStringList) 1 1 1 1 "464..487") 
COMMENT        #11=(CFSignal (CObList) "T7 Terminator" 43 0 0 3734 3781 0 (CStringList) 
COMMENT             (CStringList) 1 1 1 1 "2321..2368") 
COMMENT        #12=(CFSignal (CObList) "Lan2_Prec_WP_043402002.1" 4 0 0 86 388 0 
COMMENT             (CStringList) (CStringList) 1 1 1 1 "") 
COMMENT        #13=(CFSignal (CObList) "Lan2_ WP_043402002.1" 4 0 0 502 3729 0 
COMMENT             (CStringList) (CStringList) 1 1 1 1 "")) (CObList) (CObList) 
COMMENT       (CObList) (CObList) (CObList) (CObList) 
COMMENT       (CTextView 0 
COMMENT        #14=(CGroupPar (CParagraph 0 (0 0) 1 2 0 0 180) 
COMMENT             (CObjectList 
COMMENT              #15=(CRefLinePar 
COMMENT                   (CLinePar (CParagraph 0 (0 0) 0 2 0 0 233) 
COMMENT                    "pET28a CrtE B I T7 promtoer and terminator with spacers" 2) 
COMMENT                   5 "" 0 4) 
COMMENT              #16=(CFolderPar 
COMMENT                   (CGroupPar (CParagraph 1 (0 0) 1 1 0 0 178) 
COMMENT                    (CObjectList 
COMMENT                     #17=(CLinePar (CParagraph 0 (0 0) 1 2 1 0 180) 
COMMENT                          "DNA 'pET28a CrtE B I T7 promtoer and terminator with spacers'" 
COMMENT                          1) 
COMMENT                     #18=(CLinePar (CParagraph 0 (0 0) 1 2 1 0 180) 
COMMENT                          "Local object" 1) 
COMMENT                     #19=(CLinePar (CParagraph 0 (0 0) 1 2 1 0 180) 
COMMENT                          "Created: 03/29/16 07:06PM" 1) 
COMMENT                     #20=(CLinePar (CParagraph 0 (0 0) 1 2 1 0 180) 
COMMENT                          "Last Modified: 03/29/16 07:06PM" 1) 
COMMENT                     #21=(CLinePar (CParagraph 0 (0 0) 1 2 1 0 180) 
COMMENT                          "length: 8793 bp" 1) 
COMMENT                     #22=(CLinePar (CParagraph 0 (0 0) 1 2 1 0 180) 
COMMENT                          "storage type: Basic" 1) 
COMMENT                     #23=(CLinePar (CParagraph 0 (0 0) 1 2 1 0 180) 
COMMENT                          "form: Circular" 1))) "General Description") 
COMMENT              #24=(CFolderPar 
COMMENT                   (CGroupPar (CParagraph 2 (0 0) 1 1 0 0 178) 
COMMENT                    (CObjectList 
COMMENT                     #25=(CLinePar (CParagraph 0 (0 0) 1 2 1 0 180) 
COMMENT                          "Original Source Database: GenBank" 1) 
COMMENT                     #26=(CLinePar (CParagraph 0 (0 0) 1 2 1 0 180) 
COMMENT                          "Modification Date in the Original DB: 29-MAR-2016" 1))) 
COMMENT                   "Standard Fields") 
COMMENT              #27=(CRefLinePar 
COMMENT                   (CLinePar (CParagraph 0 (0 0) 0 2 0 0 233) "Comments" 2) 1 "" 
COMMENT                   0 0) 
COMMENT              #28=(CFolderPar 
COMMENT                   (CGroupPar (CParagraph 8 (0 0) 1 2 0 0 178) (CObjectList)) 
COMMENT                   "Annotations") 
COMMENT              #29=(CFolderPar 
COMMENT                   (CGroupPar (CParagraph 12 (6 0) 1 1 0 0 178) 
COMMENT                    (CObjectList 
COMMENT                     #30=(CFolderPar 
COMMENT                          (CGroupPar (CParagraph 4 (7 4 0) 1 1 1 0 178) 
COMMENT                           (CObjectList 
COMMENT                            #31=(CFolderPar 
COMMENT                                 (CGroupPar 
COMMENT                                  (CParagraph 86 (3 #12# 0) 1 2 2 0 327) 
COMMENT                                  (CObjectList 
COMMENT                                   #32=(CLinePar 
COMMENT                                        (CParagraph 0 (0 0) 1 2 3 0 180) 
COMMENT                                        "Start: 86    End: 388 " 1))) 
COMMENT                                 "Lan2_Prec_WP_043402002.1") 
COMMENT                            #33=(CFolderPar 
COMMENT                                 (CGroupPar 
COMMENT                                  (CParagraph 502 (3 #13# 0) 1 2 2 0 327) 
COMMENT                                  (CObjectList 
COMMENT                                   #34=(CLinePar 
COMMENT                                        (CParagraph 0 (0 0) 1 2 3 0 180) 
COMMENT                                        "Start: 502   End: 3729" 1))) 
COMMENT                                 "Lan2_ WP_043402002.1"))) "CDS (2 total)") 
COMMENT                     #35=(CFolderPar 
COMMENT                          (CGroupPar (CParagraph 21 (7 21 0) 1 1 1 0 178) 
COMMENT                           (CObjectList 
COMMENT                            #36=(CFolderPar 
COMMENT                                 (CGroupPar (CParagraph 1 (3 #2# 0) 1 2 2 0 194) 
COMMENT                                  (CObjectList 
COMMENT                                   #37=(CLinePar 
COMMENT                                        (CParagraph 0 (0 0) 1 2 3 0 180) 
COMMENT                                        "Start: 1     End: 4   " 1) 
COMMENT                                   #38=(CLinePar 
COMMENT                                        (CParagraph 0 (0 0) 1 2 3 0 180) 
COMMENT                                        "Original Location Description:" 1) 
COMMENT                                   #39=(CLinePar 
COMMENT                                        (CParagraph 0 (0 0) 1 2 3 0 180) 
COMMENT                                        "   1..4" 1))) "Adapter ATGG") 
COMMENT                            #40=(CFolderPar 
COMMENT                                 (CGroupPar 
COMMENT                                  (CParagraph 441 (3 #5# 0) 1 2 2 0 194) 
COMMENT                                  (CObjectList 
COMMENT                                   #41=(CLinePar 
COMMENT                                        (CParagraph 0 (0 0) 1 2 3 0 180) 
COMMENT                                        "Start: 441   End: 444 " 1) 
COMMENT                                   #42=(CLinePar 
COMMENT                                        (CParagraph 0 (0 0) 1 2 3 0 180) 
COMMENT                                        "Original Location Description:" 1) 
COMMENT                                   #43=(CLinePar 
COMMENT                                        (CParagraph 0 (0 0) 1 2 3 0 180) 
COMMENT                                        "   441..444" 1))) "Adapter CCCT") 
COMMENT                            #44=(CFolderPar 
COMMENT                                 (CGroupPar 
COMMENT                                  (CParagraph 3782 (3 #7# 0) 1 2 2 0 194) 
COMMENT                                  (CObjectList 
COMMENT                                   #45=(CLinePar 
COMMENT                                        (CParagraph 0 (0 0) 1 2 3 0 180) 
COMMENT                                        "Start: 3782  End: 3785" 1) 
COMMENT                                   #46=(CLinePar 
COMMENT                                        (CParagraph 0 (0 0) 1 2 3 0 180) 
COMMENT                                        "Original Location Description:" 1) 
COMMENT                                   #47=(CLinePar 
COMMENT                                        (CParagraph 0 (0 0) 1 2 3 0 180) 
COMMENT                                        "   3348..3351" 1))) "Adapter AGCG") 
COMMENT                            #48=(CFolderPar 
COMMENT                                 (CGroupPar 
COMMENT                                  (CParagraph 3786 (3 #8# 0) 1 2 2 0 194) 
COMMENT                                  (CObjectList 
COMMENT                                   #49=(CLinePar 
COMMENT                                        (CParagraph 0 (0 0) 1 2 3 0 180) 
COMMENT                                        "Start: 3786  End: 8793" 1) 
COMMENT                                   #50=(CLinePar 
COMMENT                                        (CParagraph 0 (0 0) 1 2 3 0 180) 
COMMENT                                        "Original Location Description:" 1) 
COMMENT                                   #51=(CLinePar 
COMMENT                                        (CParagraph 0 (0 0) 1 2 3 0 180) 
COMMENT                                        "   3352..8359" 1))) "pET28a backbone"))) 
COMMENT                          "Misc. Feature (4 total)") 
COMMENT                     #52=(CFolderPar 
COMMENT                          (CGroupPar (CParagraph 30 (7 30 0) 1 1 1 0 178) 
COMMENT                           (CObjectList 
COMMENT                            #53=(CFolderPar 
COMMENT                                 (CGroupPar (CParagraph 5 (3 #3# 0) 1 2 2 0 194) 
COMMENT                                  (CObjectList 
COMMENT                                   #54=(CLinePar 
COMMENT                                        (CParagraph 0 (0 0) 1 2 3 0 180) 
COMMENT                                        "Start: 5     End: 21  " 1) 
COMMENT                                   #55=(CLinePar 
COMMENT                                        (CParagraph 0 (0 0) 1 2 3 0 180) 
COMMENT                                        "Original Location Description:" 1) 
COMMENT                                   #56=(CLinePar 
COMMENT                                        (CParagraph 0 (0 0) 1 2 3 0 180) 
COMMENT                                        "   5..21" 1))) "T7 promoter") 
COMMENT                            #57=(CFolderPar 
COMMENT                                 (CGroupPar 
COMMENT                                  (CParagraph 445 (3 #9# 0) 1 2 2 0 194) 
COMMENT                                  (CObjectList 
COMMENT                                   #58=(CLinePar 
COMMENT                                        (CParagraph 0 (0 0) 1 2 3 0 180) 
COMMENT                                        "Start: 445   End: 461 " 1) 
COMMENT                                   #59=(CLinePar 
COMMENT                                        (CParagraph 0 (0 0) 1 2 3 0 180) 
COMMENT                                        "Original Location Description:" 1) 
COMMENT                                   #60=(CLinePar 
COMMENT                                        (CParagraph 0 (0 0) 1 2 3 0 180) 
COMMENT                                        "   445..461" 1))) "T7 Promoter"))) 
COMMENT                          "Promoter Prokaryotic (2 total)") 
COMMENT                     #61=(CFolderPar 
COMMENT                          (CGroupPar (CParagraph 43 (7 43 0) 1 1 1 0 178) 
COMMENT                           (CObjectList 
COMMENT                            #62=(CFolderPar 
COMMENT                                 (CGroupPar 
COMMENT                                  (CParagraph 393 (3 #6# 0) 1 2 2 0 194) 
COMMENT                                  (CObjectList 
COMMENT                                   #63=(CLinePar 
COMMENT                                        (CParagraph 0 (0 0) 1 2 3 0 180) 
COMMENT                                        "Start: 393   End: 440 " 1) 
COMMENT                                   #64=(CLinePar 
COMMENT                                        (CParagraph 0 (0 0) 1 2 3 0 180) 
COMMENT                                        "Original Location Description:" 1) 
COMMENT                                   #65=(CLinePar 
COMMENT                                        (CParagraph 0 (0 0) 1 2 3 0 180) 
COMMENT                                        "   393..440" 1))) "T7 terminator") 
COMMENT                            #66=(CFolderPar 
COMMENT                                 (CGroupPar 
COMMENT                                  (CParagraph 3734 (3 #11# 0) 1 2 2 0 194) 
COMMENT                                  (CObjectList 
COMMENT                                   #67=(CLinePar 
COMMENT                                        (CParagraph 0 (0 0) 1 2 3 0 180) 
COMMENT                                        "Start: 3734  End: 3781" 1) 
COMMENT                                   #68=(CLinePar 
COMMENT                                        (CParagraph 0 (0 0) 1 2 3 0 180) 
COMMENT                                        "Original Location Description:" 1) 
COMMENT                                   #69=(CLinePar 
COMMENT                                        (CParagraph 0 (0 0) 1 2 3 0 180) 
COMMENT                                        "   2321..2368" 1))) "T7 Terminator"))) 
COMMENT                          "Terminator (2 total)") 
COMMENT                     #70=(CFolderPar 
COMMENT                          (CGroupPar (CParagraph 103 (7 103 0) 1 1 1 0 178) 
COMMENT                           (CObjectList 
COMMENT                            #71=(CFolderPar 
COMMENT                                 (CGroupPar 
COMMENT                                  (CParagraph 24 (3 #4# 0) 1 2 2 0 194) 
COMMENT                                  (CObjectList 
COMMENT                                   #72=(CLinePar 
COMMENT                                        (CParagraph 0 (0 0) 1 2 3 0 180) 
COMMENT                                        "Start: 24    End: 47  " 1) 
COMMENT                                   #73=(CLinePar 
COMMENT                                        (CParagraph 0 (0 0) 1 2 3 0 180) 
COMMENT                                        "Original Location Description:" 1) 
COMMENT                                   #74=(CLinePar 
COMMENT                                        (CParagraph 0 (0 0) 1 2 3 0 180) 
COMMENT                                        "   24..47" 1))) "lac operator") 
COMMENT                            #75=(CFolderPar 
COMMENT                                 (CGroupPar 
COMMENT                                  (CParagraph 464 (3 #10# 0) 1 2 2 0 194) 
COMMENT                                  (CObjectList 
COMMENT                                   #76=(CLinePar 
COMMENT                                        (CParagraph 0 (0 0) 1 2 3 0 180) 
COMMENT                                        "Start: 464   End: 487 " 1) 
COMMENT                                   #77=(CLinePar 
COMMENT                                        (CParagraph 0 (0 0) 1 2 3 0 180) 
COMMENT                                        "Original Location Description:" 1) 
COMMENT                                   #78=(CLinePar 
COMMENT                                        (CParagraph 0 (0 0) 1 2 3 0 180) 
COMMENT                                        "   464..487" 1))) "lac operator"))) 
COMMENT                          "Operon (2 total)"))) "Feature Map") 
COMMENT              #79=(CFolderPar 
COMMENT                   (CGroupPar (CParagraph 13 (0 0) 1 1 0 0 178) 
COMMENT                    (CObjectList 
COMMENT                     #80=(CRSFolderPar 
COMMENT                          (CFolderPar 
COMMENT                           (CGroupPar (CParagraph 100465144 (8 0) 1 1 1 0 178) 
COMMENT                            (CObjectList 
COMMENT                             #81=(CGroupPar 
COMMENT                                  (CParagraph 0 (10 #1# 0) 1 2 2 0 180) 
COMMENT                                  (CObjectList 
COMMENT                                   #82=(CLinePar 
COMMENT                                        (CParagraph 0 (1 #1# 1) 1 2 2 0 191) 
COMMENT                                        " N1: 6834 " 1) 
COMMENT                                   #83=(CLinePar 
COMMENT                                        (CParagraph 0 (1 #1# 2) 1 2 2 0 191) 
COMMENT                                        " N2: 7194 " 1) 
COMMENT                                   #84=(CLinePar 
COMMENT                                        (CParagraph 0 (1 #1# 3) 1 2 2 0 191) 
COMMENT                                        " N3: 7568 (on complementary strand)" 1) 
COMMENT                                   #85=(CLinePar 
COMMENT                                        (CParagraph 0 (1 #1# 4) 1 2 2 0 191) 
COMMENT                                        " N4: 7907 (on complementary strand)" 1))))) 
COMMENT                           "BbsI: 4 sites") 8 12 "GAAGACNNNNNNN" "CTTCTGNNNNNNN") 
COMMENT                     #86=(CRSFolderPar 
COMMENT                          (CFolderPar 
COMMENT                           (CGroupPar (CParagraph 100465368 (8 0) 1 1 1 0 178) 
COMMENT                            (CObjectList)) "BsaI: 0 sites") 7 11 "GGTCTCNNNNNN" 
COMMENT                          "CCAGAGNNNNNN"))) "Restriction/Methylation Map")))) 
COMMENT       (CGraphView 
COMMENT        (CWStyleSheet 
COMMENT         (CObjectList 
COMMENT          #87=(CWidgetStyle "RSite Label" 1 (LOGPEN 0 0 13408563) 1 0 1 
COMMENT               (LOGFONT 0 0 0 0 400 0 0 0 0 3 2 1 18 "Georgia") 0.555556 0 1 5 
COMMENT               "@N (@S)" 0) 
COMMENT          #88=(CWidgetStyle "Signal Label" 1 (LOGPEN 0 0 0) 1 0 1 
COMMENT               (LOGFONT 0 0 0 0 700 0 0 0 0 3 2 1 34 "Arial") 0.666667 0 1 1 
COMMENT               "@N" 0) 
COMMENT          #89=(CWidgetStyle "Molecule Label 2" 0 0 1 
COMMENT               (LOGFONT 0 0 0 0 400 0 0 0 0 3 2 1 18 "Georgia") 0.555556 0 1 16 
COMMENT               "@L bp" 0) 
COMMENT          #90=(CWidgetStyle "Molecule Label 1" 0 0 1 
COMMENT               (LOGFONT 0 0 0 0 400 0 0 0 0 3 2 1 34 "Verdana") 0.833333 0 1 1 
COMMENT               "@N" 0) 
COMMENT          #91=(CWidgetStyle "Shape 3" 1 (LOGPEN 0 0 3355545) 1 1 
COMMENT               (LOGBRUSH 0 6724095 0) 0 0 1 (LOGSHAPE 9 1 0.8 1.8 0)) 
COMMENT          #92=(CWidgetStyle "Shape 1" 1 (LOGPEN 0 0 6723840) 1 1 
COMMENT               (LOGBRUSH 0 10079334 0) 0 0 1 (LOGSHAPE 9 1 0.8 1.8 0)) 
COMMENT          #93=(CWidgetStyle "Axis" 1 (LOGPEN 0 0 10079436) 2 1 
COMMENT               (LOGBRUSH 0 13434879 0) 0 0 1 (LOGSHAPE 10 1 0 0 0)) 
COMMENT          #94=(CWidgetStyle "Line 2" 1 (LOGPEN 0 0 6723840) 8 0 0 0 1 
COMMENT               (LOGSHAPE 1 1.9 0 0 0)) 
COMMENT          #95=(CWidgetStyle "RSite" 1 (LOGPEN 0 0 10053171) 8 0 0 0 1 
COMMENT               (LOGSHAPE 1 1.9 0 0 0)) 
COMMENT          #96=(CWidgetStyle "Short Signal" 1 (LOGPEN 0 0 13395507) 10 0 0 0 1 
COMMENT               (LOGSHAPE 1 1.9 0 0 0)) 
COMMENT          #97=(CWidgetStyle "Uniq RSite Label" 1 (LOGPEN 0 0 153) 1 0 1 
COMMENT               (LOGFONT 0 0 0 0 400 0 0 0 0 3 2 1 18 "Georgia") 0.555556 128 1 5 
COMMENT               "@N (@S)" 0) 
COMMENT          #98=(CWidgetStyle "Vanilla" 1 (LOGPEN 0 0 0) 1 1 
COMMENT               (LOGBRUSH 0 16777215 0) 1 
COMMENT               (LOGFONT 0 0 0 0 400 0 0 0 0 7 48 2 18 "Times New Roman") 0.8 0 1 
COMMENT               2 "?" 0) 
COMMENT          #99=(CWidgetStyle "Mark 1" 0 0 1 
COMMENT               (LOGFONT 0 0 0 0 400 0 0 0 2 7 48 2 2 "Windings") 0.7 0 1 2 "?" 0) 
COMMENT          #100=(CWidgetStyle "Motif Label" 1 (LOGPEN 0 0 16744512) 1 0 1 
COMMENT                (LOGFONT 0 0 0 0 400 0 0 0 0 3 2 1 34 "Arial") 0.611111 8388608 
COMMENT                1 65535 "@N (@H)" 0) 
COMMENT          #101=(CWidgetStyle "Fragment Label 2" 1 (LOGPEN 0 0 0) 1 0 1 
COMMENT                (LOGFONT 0 0 0 0 400 0 0 0 0 3 2 1 49 "Courier New") 1.05 0 1 48 
COMMENT                "@F bp (molecule @L bp)" 0) 
COMMENT          #102=(CWidgetStyle "Fragment Label 1" 1 (LOGPEN 0 0 0) 1 0 1 
COMMENT                (LOGFONT 0 0 0 0 400 0 0 0 0 3 2 1 34 "Arial") 0.91 0 1 1 
COMMENT                "Fragment of @N" 0) 
COMMENT          #103=(CWidgetStyle "Shape 4" 1 (LOGPEN 0 0 0) 1 1 
COMMENT                (LOGBRUSH 2 8388608 5) 0 0 0) 
COMMENT          #104=(CWidgetStyle "Shape 2" 1 (LOGPEN 0 0 0) 1 1 (LOGBRUSH 0 128 0) 0 
COMMENT                0 0) 
COMMENT          #105=(CWidgetStyle "Shape 0" 1 (LOGPEN 0 0 0) 1 1 (LOGBRUSH 0 0 0) 0 0 
COMMENT                0) 
COMMENT          #106=(CWidgetStyle "ORF" 1 (LOGPEN 0 0 16384) 8 0 0 0 1 
COMMENT                (LOGSHAPE 7 0.2 3.41182 2.86186 0.609808)) 
COMMENT          #107=(CWidgetStyle "Line 4" 1 (LOGPEN 0 0 32768) 8 0 0 0 0) 
COMMENT          #108=(CWidgetStyle "Line 3" 1 (LOGPEN 0 0 16711680) 8 0 0 0 0) 
COMMENT          #109=(CWidgetStyle "Line 1" 1 (LOGPEN 0 0 16711680) 1 0 0 0 0) 
COMMENT          #110=(CWidgetStyle "Short Promoter" 1 (LOGPEN 0 0 128) 6 0 0 0 0) 
COMMENT          #111=(CWidgetStyle "Motif" 1 (LOGPEN 0 0 0) 1 0 0 0 0) 
COMMENT          #112=(CWidgetStyle "Line 0" 1 (LOGPEN 0 0 0) 8 0 0 0 0) 
COMMENT          #113=(CWidgetStyle "Void" 0 0 0 0 0) 
COMMENT          #114=(CWidgetStyle "General Label" 1 (LOGPEN 0 0 0) 1 0 1 
COMMENT                (LOGFONT 0 0 0 0 400 0 0 0 0 3 2 1 18 "Times New Roman") 0.91 0 
COMMENT                1 3 "@T @N " 0) 
COMMENT          #115=(CWidgetStyle "Position" 1 (LOGPEN 0 0 0) 1 0 0 0 0) 
COMMENT          #116=(CWidgetStyle "Annotation" 0 0 1 
COMMENT                (LOGFONT 0 0 0 0 400 0 0 0 0 3 2 1 18 "Times New Roman") 0.91 0 
COMMENT                0 0) 
COMMENT          #117=(CWidgetStyle "Position Label" 1 (LOGPEN 0 0 8388608) 1 0 1 
COMMENT                (LOGFONT 0 0 0 0 400 0 1 0 0 3 2 1 34 "Arial") 0.63 8388608 1 1 
COMMENT                "@N" 0) 
COMMENT          #118=(CWidgetStyle "Range" 1 (LOGPEN 0 0 0) 1 1 
COMMENT                (LOGBRUSH 0 16777215 0) 0 0 0) 
COMMENT          #119=(CWidgetStyle "Range Label" 1 (LOGPEN 0 0 8388608) 1 0 1 
COMMENT                (LOGFONT 0 0 0 0 400 0 1 0 0 3 2 1 34 "Arial") 0.63 8388608 1 1 
COMMENT                "@N" 0) 
COMMENT          #120=(CWidgetStyle "ORF Label" 1 (LOGPEN 0 0 49216) 1 0 1 
COMMENT                (LOGFONT 0 0 0 0 400 0 0 0 0 3 2 1 18 "Times New Roman") 
COMMENT                0.611111 0 1 65535 "@N" 0) 
COMMENT          #121=(CWidgetStyle "CDS Label" 1 (LOGPEN 0 0 4227264) 1 0 1 
COMMENT                (LOGFONT 0 0 0 0 400 0 0 0 0 3 2 1 34 "Arial") 0.555556 255 1 1 
COMMENT                "@N" 0) 
COMMENT          #122=(CWidgetStyle "Shape 5" 1 (LOGPEN 0 0 0) 3 1 
COMMENT                (LOGBRUSH 0 16777113 0) 1 
COMMENT                (LOGFONT 0 0 0 0 400 0 0 0 0 7 48 2 50 "Arial") 0.9 0 0 1 
COMMENT                (LOGSHAPE 9 1 0.8 1.8 0)) 
COMMENT          #123=(CWidgetStyle "CDS" 1 (LOGPEN 0 0 0) 1 1 (LOGBRUSH 2 39423 3) 0 0 
COMMENT                1 (LOGSHAPE 9 1 0.8 1.8 0)) 
COMMENT          #124=(CWidgetStyle "Label 2" 1 (LOGPEN 0 0 4227264) 1 0 1 
COMMENT                (LOGFONT 0 0 0 0 400 0 0 0 0 3 2 1 34 "Arial") 0.944444 8388608 
COMMENT                1 1 "@N" 0) 
COMMENT          #125=(CWidgetStyle "Label 3" 1 (LOGPEN 0 0 8421376) 1 0 1 
COMMENT                (LOGFONT 0 0 0 0 700 255 0 0 0 3 2 1 34 "Arial") 0.833333 255 1 
COMMENT                5 "@N (@S)" 0) 
COMMENT          #126=(CWidgetStyle "Label 4" 1 (LOGPEN 0 0 8437824) 1 0 1 
COMMENT                (LOGFONT 0 0 0 0 400 0 0 0 0 3 2 1 34 "Arial") 0.722222 0 1 5 
COMMENT                "@N (@S)" 0)) 0.164644 1.74233 0.164644 2.53336 
COMMENT         (70 (CShapeMapEntry 0 "Unique RSite" 1 "Uniq RSite Label") 67 
COMMENT          (CShapeMapEntry 0 "ORF" 0 "ORF Label")) 40.0378 40.0378 39 39 0.1 
COMMENT         -6293) 1 1 0 1 1 
COMMENT        (mapper: 22.6141 -19.7027 40.0378 40.0378 0.01 10 -1 8793 8793 1 0 0) 
COMMENT        #127=(CGroupWidget (CWidget 0 (0 0) 1 2 0 0 Nil 1866932325 100) 
COMMENT              (CObjectList 
COMMENT               #128=(CGroupWidget (CWidget 1 (0 0) 1 2 0 0 Nil -112 100) 
COMMENT                     (CObjectList 
COMMENT                      #129=(CAxis 
COMMENT                            (CWideLine 
COMMENT                             (CWidget 0 (0 0) 1 2 0 0 #93# 100359180 0) 
COMMENT                             (LOGPEN 0 0 10079436) 2 (LOGBRUSH 0 13434879 0) 1 
COMMENT                             6.2749 6.2729 1 0.0214037) 0.0713429) 
COMMENT                      #130=(CLabel (CWidget 1001 (0 0) 1 2 0 0 #90# 8 100) 
COMMENT                            (LOGPEN 0 0 13408563) 1 
COMMENT                            (LOGFONT 58 22 0 0 400 0 0 0 0 3 2 1 34 "Verdana") 
COMMENT                            1.74233 0.833333 0 
COMMENT                            "pET28a CrtE B I T7 promtoer and terminator with spacers" 
COMMENT                            "@N" 1 0 0.871165 0 -10 33.0438 1.47361 Nil) 
COMMENT                      #131=(CLabel 
COMMENT                            (CWidget 1002 (0 0) 1 2 0 0 #89# -943467325 100) 
COMMENT                            (LOGPEN 0 0 0) 1 
COMMENT                            (LOGFONT 38 14 0 0 400 0 0 0 0 3 2 1 18 "Georgia") 
COMMENT                            1.74233 0.555556 0 "8793 bp" "@L bp" 16 0 -0.871165 
COMMENT                            0 -10.8 2.92224 0.974079 Nil)) (CObjectList)) 
COMMENT               #132=(CGroupWidget (CWidget 10 (6 0) 1 2 0 0 Nil -949 100) 
COMMENT                     (CObjectList 
COMMENT                      #133=(CGroupWidget 
COMMENT                            (CWidget 4 (7 4 0) 1 2 0 0 Nil -182 100) 
COMMENT                            (CObjectList 
COMMENT                             #134=(CWideArrow 
COMMENT                                   (CWideLine 
COMMENT                                    (CWidget 0 (3 #12# 0) 1 2 0 0 #91# 0 100) 
COMMENT                                    (LOGPEN 0 0 3355545) 1 
COMMENT                                    (LOGBRUSH 0 6724095 0) 1 5.99637 6.21254 1 
COMMENT                                    0.082322) 0.8 1.8 0) 
COMMENT                             #135=(CLabel 
COMMENT                                   (CWidget 0 (0 0) 1 2 0 0 #88# 1949182504 100) 
COMMENT                                   (LOGPEN 0 0 0) 1 
COMMENT                                   (LOGFONT 46 17 0 0 700 0 0 0 0 3 2 1 34 
COMMENT                                    "Arial") 1.74233 0.666667 0 
COMMENT                                   "Lan2 Prec WP 043402002.1" "@N" 1 12.4062 
COMMENT                                   12.1963 0 -10 10.615 1.07399 #134#) 
COMMENT                             #136=(CWideArrow 
COMMENT                                   (CWideLine 
COMMENT                                    (CWidget 0 (3 #13# 0) 1 2 0 0 #91# 0 100) 
COMMENT                                    (LOGPEN 0 0 3355545) 1 
COMMENT                                    (LOGBRUSH 0 6724095 0) 1 3.61281 5.91576 1 
COMMENT                                    0.082322) 0.8 1.8 0) 
COMMENT                             #137=(CLabel 
COMMENT                                   (CWidget 0 (0 0) 1 2 0 0 #88# 1263 100) 
COMMENT                                   (LOGPEN 0 0 0) 1 
COMMENT                                   (LOGFONT 46 17 0 0 700 0 0 0 0 3 2 1 34 
COMMENT                                    "Arial") 1.74233 0.666667 0 
COMMENT                                   "Lan2  WP 043402002.1" "@N" 1 18.4929 0 0 -10 
COMMENT                                   8.79169 1.07399 #136#)) (CObjectList)) 
COMMENT                      #138=(CGroupWidget 
COMMENT                            (CWidget 21 (7 21 0) 1 2 0 0 Nil -461 100) 
COMMENT                            (CObjectList 
COMMENT                             #139=(CScratch 
COMMENT                                   (CWidget 0 (3 #2# 0) 1 2 0 0 #96# 0 100) 
COMMENT                                   (LOGPEN 0 8 13395507) 10 1 6.27319 1.9 
COMMENT                                   0.082322 1) 
COMMENT                             #140=(CLabel 
COMMENT                                   (CWidget 0 (0 0) 1 2 0 0 #88# 774504489 100) 
COMMENT                                   (LOGPEN 0 0 0) 1 
COMMENT                                   (LOGFONT 46 17 0 0 700 0 0 0 0 3 2 1 34 
COMMENT                                    "Arial") 1.74233 0.666667 0 "Adapter ATGG" 
COMMENT                                   "@N" 1 4.45535 17.4233 0 -10 5.86945 1.07399 
COMMENT                                   #139#) 
COMMENT                             #141=(CScratch 
COMMENT                                   (CWidget 0 (3 #5# 0) 1 2 0 0 #96# 1337 100) 
COMMENT                                   (LOGPEN 0 8 13395507) 10 1 5.95928 1.9 
COMMENT                                   0.082322 1) 
COMMENT                             #142=(CLabel (CWidget 0 (0 0) 1 2 0 0 #88# 8 100) 
COMMENT                                   (LOGPEN 0 0 0) 1 
COMMENT                                   (LOGFONT 46 17 0 0 700 0 0 0 0 3 2 1 34 
COMMENT                                    "Arial") 1.74233 0.666667 0 "Adapter CCCT" 
COMMENT                                   "@N" 1 13.935 8.71165 0 -10 5.86945 1.07399 
COMMENT                                   #141#) 
COMMENT                             #143=(CScratch 
COMMENT                                   (CWidget 0 (3 #7# 0) 1 2 0 0 #96# 0 100) 
COMMENT                                   (LOGPEN 0 8 13395507) 10 1 3.57571 1.9 
COMMENT                                   0.082322 1) 
COMMENT                             #144=(CLabel 
COMMENT                                   (CWidget 0 (0 0) 1 2 0 0 #88# 1178 100) 
COMMENT                                   (LOGPEN 0 0 0) 1 
COMMENT                                   (LOGFONT 46 17 0 0 700 0 0 0 0 3 2 1 34 
COMMENT                                    "Arial") 1.74233 0.666667 0 "Adapter AGCG" 
COMMENT                                   "@N" 1 9.83 -13.9386 0 -10 5.96936 1.07399 
COMMENT                                   #143#) 
COMMENT                             #145=(CWideArrow 
COMMENT                                   (CWideLine 
COMMENT                                    (CWidget 0 (3 #8# 0) 1 2 0 0 #92# 0 100) 
COMMENT                                    (LOGPEN 0 0 6723840) 1 
COMMENT                                    (LOGBRUSH 0 10079334 0) 0.835356 6.27319 
COMMENT                                    3.57285 1 0.082322) 0.8 1.8 0) 
COMMENT                             #146=(CLabel 
COMMENT                                   (CWidget 0 (0 0) 1 2 0 0 #88# 1072 100) 
COMMENT                                   (LOGPEN 0 0 0) 1 
COMMENT                                   (LOGFONT 46 17 0 0 700 0 0 0 0 3 2 1 34 
COMMENT                                    "Arial") 1.74233 0.666667 0 
COMMENT                                   "pET28a backbone" "@N" 1 -17.3063 -3.48466 0 
COMMENT                                   -10 7.0933 1.07399 #145#)) (CObjectList)) 
COMMENT                      #147=(CGroupWidget 
COMMENT                            (CWidget 30 (7 30 0) 1 2 0 0 Nil -182 100) 
COMMENT                            (CObjectList 
COMMENT                             #148=(CPromoterArrow 
COMMENT                                   (CLine 
COMMENT                                    (CWidget 0 (3 #3# 0) 1 2 0 0 #110# 0 100) 
COMMENT                                    (LOGPEN 0 4 128) 6 1.16464 6.18307 6.27033) 
COMMENT                                   0.4 0.082322 1.08464 1.8 1.8 0) 
COMMENT                             #149=(CLabel 
COMMENT                                   (CWidget 0 (0 0) 1 2 0 0 #88# 1766203493 100) 
COMMENT                                   (LOGPEN 0 0 0) 1 
COMMENT                                   (LOGFONT 46 17 0 0 700 0 0 0 0 3 2 1 34 
COMMENT                                    "Arial") 1.74233 0.666667 0 "T7 promoter" 
COMMENT                                   "@N" 1 4.36317 13.9386 0 -10 4.9703 1.07399 
COMMENT                                   #148#) 
COMMENT                             #150=(CPromoterArrow 
COMMENT                                   (CLine 
COMMENT                                    (CWidget 0 (3 #9# 0) 1 2 0 0 #110# 0 100) 
COMMENT                                    (LOGPEN 0 4 128) 6 1.16464 5.86916 5.95642) 
COMMENT                                   0.4 0.082322 1.08464 1.8 1.8 0) 
COMMENT                             #151=(CLabel 
COMMENT                                   (CWidget 0 (0 0) 1 2 0 0 #88# 1197 100) 
COMMENT                                   (LOGPEN 0 0 0) 1 
COMMENT                                   (LOGFONT 46 17 0 0 700 0 0 0 0 3 2 1 34 
COMMENT                                    "Arial") 1.74233 0.666667 0 "T7 Promoter" 
COMMENT                                   "@N" 1 15.4003 5.22699 0 -10 5.02026 1.07399 
COMMENT                                   #150#)) (CObjectList)) 
COMMENT                      #152=(CGroupWidget 
COMMENT                            (CWidget 43 (7 43 0) 1 2 0 0 Nil 934 100) 
COMMENT                            (CObjectList 
COMMENT                             #153=(CScratch 
COMMENT                                   (CWidget 0 (3 #6# 0) 1 2 0 0 #96# 1 100) 
COMMENT                                   (LOGPEN 0 8 13395507) 10 1 5.99352 1.9 
COMMENT                                   0.082322 1) 
COMMENT                             #154=(CLabel 
COMMENT                                   (CWidget 0 (0 0) 1 2 0 0 #88# 1809 100) 
COMMENT                                   (LOGPEN 0 0 0) 1 
COMMENT                                   (LOGFONT 46 17 0 0 700 0 0 0 0 3 2 1 34 
COMMENT                                    "Arial") 1.74233 0.666667 0 "T7 terminator" 
COMMENT                                   "@N" 1 12.0848 10.454 0 -10 5.41988 1.07399 
COMMENT                                   #153#) 
COMMENT                             #155=(CScratch 
COMMENT                                   (CWidget 0 (3 #11# 0) 1 2 0 0 #96# 0 100) 
COMMENT                                   (LOGPEN 0 8 13395507) 10 1 3.60995 1.9 
COMMENT                                   0.082322 1) 
COMMENT                             #156=(CLabel (CWidget 0 (0 0) 1 2 0 0 #88# 8 100) 
COMMENT                                   (LOGPEN 0 0 0) 1 
COMMENT                                   (LOGFONT 46 17 0 0 700 0 0 0 0 3 2 1 34 
COMMENT                                    "Arial") 1.74233 0.666667 0 "T7 Terminator" 
COMMENT                                   "@N" 1 9.95313 -12.1963 0 -10 5.64467 1.07399 
COMMENT                                   #155#)) (CObjectList)) 
COMMENT                      #157=(CGroupWidget 
COMMENT                            (CWidget 103 (7 103 0) 1 2 0 0 Nil -1367 100) 
COMMENT                            (CObjectList 
COMMENT                             #158=(CScratch 
COMMENT                                   (CWidget 0 (3 #4# 0) 1 2 0 0 #96# 0 100) 
COMMENT                                   (LOGPEN 0 8 13395507) 10 1 6.25678 1.9 
COMMENT                                   0.082322 1) 
COMMENT                             #159=(CLabel 
COMMENT                                   (CWidget 0 (0 0) 1 2 0 0 #88# 707272819 100) 
COMMENT                                   (LOGPEN 0 0 0) 1 
COMMENT                                   (LOGFONT 46 17 0 0 700 0 0 0 0 3 2 1 34 
COMMENT                                    "Arial") 1.74233 0.666667 0 "lac operator" 
COMMENT                                   "@N" 1 3.99955 15.681 0 -10 4.84542 1.07399 
COMMENT                                   #158#) 
COMMENT                             #160=(CScratch 
COMMENT                                   (CWidget 0 (3 #10# 0) 1 2 0 0 #96# 1 100) 
COMMENT                                   (LOGPEN 0 8 13395507) 10 1 5.94287 1.9 
COMMENT                                   0.082322 1) 
COMMENT                             #161=(CLabel (CWidget 0 (0 0) 1 2 0 0 #88# -1 100) 
COMMENT                                   (LOGPEN 0 0 0) 1 
COMMENT                                   (LOGFONT 46 17 0 0 700 0 0 0 0 3 2 1 34 
COMMENT                                    "Arial") 1.74233 0.666667 0 "lac operator" 
COMMENT                                   "@N" 1 14.5475 6.96932 0 -10 4.84542 1.07399 
COMMENT                                   #160#)) (CObjectList))) (CObjectList)) 
COMMENT               #162=(CGroupWidget (CWidget 11 (8 0) 1 2 0 0 Nil -251 100) 
COMMENT                     (CObjectList 
COMMENT                      #163=(CGroupWidget 
COMMENT                            (CWidget 4 (10 #1# 0) 1 2 0 0 Nil -600 100) 
COMMENT                            (CObjectList 
COMMENT                             #164=(CScratch 
COMMENT                                   (CWidget 1 (1 #1# 1) 1 2 0 0 #95# 0 100) 
COMMENT                                   (LOGPEN 0 6 10053171) 8 1 1.39832 1.9 
COMMENT                                   0.082322 1) 
COMMENT                             #165=(CLabel 
COMMENT                                   (CWidget 0 (0 0) 1 2 0 0 #87# 1227 100) 
COMMENT                                   (LOGPEN 0 0 13408563) 1 
COMMENT                                   (LOGFONT 38 14 0 0 400 0 0 0 0 3 2 1 18 
COMMENT                                    "Georgia") 1.74233 0.555556 0 
COMMENT                                   "{\\i Bbs}I (6834)" "@N (@S)" 5 -15.5421 
COMMENT                                   1.74233 0 -10 4.34589 0.974079 #164#) 
COMMENT                             #166=(CScratch 
COMMENT                                   (CWidget 2 (1 #1# 2) 1 2 0 0 #95# 865 100) 
COMMENT                                   (LOGPEN 0 6 10053171) 8 1 1.14149 1.9 
COMMENT                                   0.082322 1) 
COMMENT                             #167=(CLabel 
COMMENT                                   (CWidget 0 (0 0) 1 2 0 0 #87# 1098 100) 
COMMENT                                   (LOGPEN 0 0 13408563) 1 
COMMENT                                   (LOGFONT 38 14 0 0 400 0 0 0 0 3 2 1 18 
COMMENT                                    "Georgia") 1.74233 0.555556 0 
COMMENT                                   "{\\i Bbs}I (7194)" "@N (@S)" 5 -14.6685 
COMMENT                                   5.22699 0 -10 4.27096 0.974079 #166#) 
COMMENT                             #168=(CScratch 
COMMENT                                   (CWidget 3 (1 #1# 3) 1 2 0 0 #95# 1 100) 
COMMENT                                   (LOGPEN 0 6 10053171) 8 1 0.874665 1.9 
COMMENT                                   0.082322 1) 
COMMENT                             #169=(CLabel (CWidget 0 (0 0) 1 2 0 0 #87# 8 100) 
COMMENT                                   (LOGPEN 0 0 13408563) 1 
COMMENT                                   (LOGFONT 38 14 0 0 400 0 0 0 0 3 2 1 18 
COMMENT                                    "Georgia") 1.74233 0.555556 0 
COMMENT                                   "{\\i Bbs}I (7568)" "@N (@S)" 5 -12.8976 
COMMENT                                   8.71165 0 -10 4.27096 0.974079 #168#) 
COMMENT                             #170=(CScratch 
COMMENT                                   (CWidget 4 (1 #1# 4) 1 2 0 0 #95# 0 100) 
COMMENT                                   (LOGPEN 0 6 10053171) 8 1 0.632812 1.9 
COMMENT                                   0.082322 1) 
COMMENT                             #171=(CLabel 
COMMENT                                   (CWidget 0 (0 0) 1 2 0 0 #87# 544433516 100) 
COMMENT                                   (LOGPEN 0 0 13408563) 1 
COMMENT                                   (LOGFONT 38 14 0 0 400 0 0 0 0 3 2 1 18 
COMMENT                                    "Georgia") 1.74233 0.555556 0 
COMMENT                                   "{\\i Bbs}I (7907)" "@N (@S)" 5 -11.1614 
COMMENT                                   10.454 0 -10 4.34589 0.974079 #170#)) 
COMMENT                            (CObjectList))) (CObjectList)) 
COMMENT               #172=(CGroupWidget (CWidget 14 (16 0) 1 2 0 0 Nil 1836020336 100) 
COMMENT                     (CObjectList) (CObjectList)) 
COMMENT               #173=(CGroupWidget (CWidget 12 (0 0) 1 2 0 0 Nil -530 100) 
COMMENT                     (CObjectList) (CObjectList))) (CObjectList))) 
COMMENT       (CSeqView 10 10 (CObjectList) (CObList) 1 (CObList)) (CObList) 87462704 
COMMENT       (CStringList) 2082602632 0 (CObList)))
FEATURES             Location/Qualifiers
     misc_feature    1..4
                     /vntifkey="21"
                     /label=Adapter\ATGG
     promoter        5..21
                     /vntifkey="30"
                     /label=T7\promoter
     operon          24..47
                     /vntifkey="103"
                     /label=lac\operator
     misc_feature    441..444
                     /vntifkey="21"
                     /label=Adapter\CCCT
     terminator      393..440
                     /vntifkey="43"
                     /label=T7\terminator
     misc_feature    3782..3785
                     /vntifkey="21"
                     /label=Adapter\AGCG
     misc_feature    3786..8793
                     /vntifkey="21"
                     /label=pET28a\backbone
     promoter        445..461
                     /vntifkey="30"
                     /label=T7\Promoter
     operon          464..487
                     /vntifkey="103"
                     /label=lac\operator
     terminator      3734..3781
                     /vntifkey="43"
                     /label=T7\Terminator
     CDS             86..388
                     /vntifkey="4"
                     /label=Lan2_Prec_WP_043402002.1
     CDS             502..3729
                     /vntifkey="4"
                     /label=Lan2_\WP_043402002.1
BASE COUNT     1959 a      2297 c      2402 g      2135 t 
ORIGIN
        1 atggtaatac gactcactat aggggaattg tgagcggata acaattccaa ggagatatac 
       61 aatgcaccac caccaccacc acgcaatgaa gaaagagtcg attgtccgtg cgtggaaaga 
      121 tccagcgttt cgtgcaagtc tgtcagcgga agagcgtgcc agcctgcctg aaagccctag 
      181 cggtcgcgca ttgaccgaat tggacgaaag cgaattgctg ggtgttacag gtggaaaagc 
      241 cgctttagaa ccgtcgaccg ggtgcacgga tggcgttccg acttgcggga ttgttccatt 
      301 ttgtgacctt gaagttgcgt aaagaaggta tttgcccgat aatcaatacc ccaggcttct 
      361 aactttttcc actcgcttga gccggctacg gtctagcata accccttggg gcctctaaac 
      421 gggtcttgag gggttttttg cccttaatac gactcactat aggggaattg tgagcggata 
      481 acaattccaa ggagatatac aatgcaattc attgccccgg tgtttccatg gaagaaagct 
      541 gcctttctgc acgagcgtgc aactgcaaaa catgaagatc cgccacccga atgtgaaccg 
      601 gtactccagg aagcagagcg tcgcgcgagc gcgtggcgtc aactgatggc cggagatgat 
      661 gccacactgg atgaacgttt gaaaagcgtg ggtcttgatc gtgaagcatt tctccgtatt 
      721 ctggtccgca gtggcaatca agaggatgca ccagaagata atggtccgtg ggtttctctg 
      781 attgaggaag ttttggaaca gcgccatgct ggagaacctt taccaccatc tcttcaacca 
      841 ccgtcaggtc cgggacaacc tgggttggcg ttttccggat tcgttcagcc cttcttgcgc 
      901 ctggcagcag cacgcttgcg tacggttacc gccgctttac aggcccgttt tggacttggt 
      961 ctgccgttac tgagtcccga agccgaagcg tcacttctgg aagggctggc acgccgctta 
     1021 caaagtctgt caacgcgtac tctgatcctt gaattgaatg ttgcacgtgt aatggaagaa 
     1081 ttaccgggcg atacgccgca agaacgtttt catcatttct ccacggttcg cctgcaagaa 
     1141 cctcgtgtac tggcacctct gcttgaggaa tatccggtac ttgcacgcct gttggcgacg 
     1201 tccgcggaac gttggttgac agtgagcctg gaactcttag aacgtctggc ttcggaacgt 
     1261 gaacaattgg ggcaatcctt tctgggcggg caagatattg ggacgctggt aggcttacag 
     1321 agtggtgtgt ccgatcttca tcgtgaaggc cgtggcgttg tgctgttacg tttcagcagc 
     1381 ggactgcgtc ttgtgtataa accgaaatcg ctggcggtag atgttcgctt tcaacgtctg 
     1441 ttacaaacac tgaatgcgtg gggagcacgt catccgcatc gcgtactgac agtattggat 
     1501 cgcggcacac atggttgggt tgaacacgtt aaagcagaag gctgcgacag tcgtgaagca 
     1561 cttcaacgct tttactggcg tcaaggtagc agcctggcct tgttgcatct gttagcagca 
     1621 gtagattttc atttggaaaa tctgattgca gcaggtgaat atccggtgct ggtagattta 
     1681 gaggccctct tccatcagcg tctcgcactg gaaacgggtg atagcgccat gcgccgtgcc 
     1741 tggggtgaac ttgatcgttc tattatttca gttggtatgt tgccgatgct gattttcggg 
     1801 cgtgccggcc gtgccggtgt tgatatgagc ggactcggcg gtgaagcggg tcaacgttct 
     1861 ccgcatgcgg ttcctatggt cgaagatgcc cattcggata ctatgcgcat ggtacgtcgt 
     1921 caaggacgta cctctggttc cagcaaccgt cctctgctgc agggccagcc ggtcgatcca 
     1981 gcaggattta ctgaagatat tgtacagggt tttgaagaga cgcatcgcct gttacgtcag 
     2041 catcgtgaag aacttggtgc gcgcctgcag tcatttgcag atgttgaagt tcgtcatatc 
     2101 gtacgtgcaa cgcagcgtta cgcgcttctg ttgcaagaaa gcgtgcatcc agatttcctg 
     2161 cgcgaaggcc ttgaacgtga taaagtgtta gataacctgt gggctgaagc gtcgcttgtt 
     2221 ccggctctgc gccgcctcgt acctagtgaa catgctgatc tgcgtttagg agatatccct 
     2281 ctcttcacaa cacgcccggg tcagcgtcac ctctggaact ccaccgggga atgtatccgt 
     2341 gactactttg cacgtgactc gctgtcggaa gtacgtgaac gtttagctcg catggatgaa 
     2401 aaggattgtg attggcaagt ctcactgatc cgcaaatcca tggtgtctct tgacaagggg 
     2461 cgctctacgg cgcgtccggc agcacgtact accccgccgc catcattgcc gccggcctca 
     2521 cgtgaggatt gtctggctgc agcagtttcg attggcgagc aattagcggc gcgcgccatt 
     2581 cgtggtaaaa cggatgtatc atggatcggc atgtcgctgg aagatctggg tcagtggcgc 
     2641 tggtcgttaa gtcctttagg tacggacctt tacgaaggtg taggcggtgt gtccctcttt 
     2701 ctcgcgtacc tggcacgtga aacagggcgt gcggattttg aacaactggc ccgtgcaggc 
     2761 cttgaaactg tgcgcgatgc ttggcgcaat cctgatccca gcgatgcagg tgtgggcgcc 
     2821 tatgtcggtc gtacaagttc cgcgtacgtg ctggcacact tgtccgcact gtggaatcaa 
     2881 ccagcacttt tggacgaagt gattgcaggc ctgccgacgt tggaaccgct gattgatgcg 
     2941 gatacacgcc tcgatttatt aagcggtagc gccggctgtg cactggtgct gttgggactc 
     3001 catgcccgta ccggtgatcc tcgtttactg gatgctgctc gtcgttgcgg tgaacgcttg 
     3061 ctggtcactg cccagccgtg tcctgaaggt ggtgtaggct ggaaaggtcc ggcagcatgg 
     3121 cgcccgcttt ccggttttag tcatggtgcc gcaggaattg catatgcact gctggccctc 
     3181 gcagccgcaa ccggggacac gcgctatcgc gaattggcac atcaagcact tatccatgaa 
     3241 cgcgcgctgt tcgtgccaga acgtggtaat tggaaagact tacgtgagcc ggaaacctcg 
     3301 acgggtgaag cgagctcggg atttatggtc acctggtgtc atggtgcacc aggcattgcc 
     3361 ctgggacgct tgtgttcact tcgctatttg gatggtcctg aagttcgtgc agaattagaa 
     3421 acagccctta caacaacgtt aagcgaaggt tttggcggtg gtcattgcct gtgccatggt 
     3481 gatctgggca acgtcgaaag tctcttactg gcgggagaag ttttaggtga tgagcgttgg 
     3541 tcacatgcag cacgcgagcg tgcagcgcat tcactccatc aggcacgtac tcgcggttgg 
     3601 ttatgcggtc tgccgcgcgg tacagagacg cccggtctgc ttatgggact cgcgggaatt 
     3661 ggttatggtt tattacgtct ggccgctcct gaacgcgtcc caccagtatt aacgctggcc 
     3721 atgccgtaac ggtctagcat aaccccttgg ggcctctaaa cgggtcttga ggggtttttt 
     3781 gagcgctgaa aggaggaact atatccggat tggcgaatgg gnnnnnnnnn nnnnnnnnnn 
     3841 nnnnnnnnnn nnnnnnnnnn nnnnnnnnnn nnnnnnnnnn nnnnnnnnnn nnnnnnnnnn 
     3901 nnnnnnnnnn nnnnnnnnnn nnnnnnnnnn nnnnnnnnnn nnnnncnnnn nnnnnnnnnn 
     3961 nnnnnnnnnn nnnnnnnnnn nnnnnnnnnn nnnnnnnnnn nnnnnnnnnn nnnnnnnnnn 
     4021 nnnnnnnnnn nnnnnnnann nnnnnnnnnn nnnnnnnnnn nnnnnnnnnn nnnnnnnnnn 
     4081 nnnnnnncct ttgacgttgg agtccacgtt ctttnnnnnn nnnnnnnnnn nnnnnnnnnn 
     4141 nnnnnnnnnn naccctatct cggtctattc ttttgattta taagggattt tgccgatttc 
     4201 ggcctattgg ttaaaaaatg agctgattta acaaaaattt aacgcgaatt ttaacaaaat 
     4261 attaacgttt acaatttcag gtggcacttt tcggggaaat gtgcgcggaa cccctatttg 
     4321 tttatttttc taaatacatt caaatatgta tccgctcatg aattaattct tagaaaaact 
     4381 catcgagcat caaatgaaac tgcaatttat tcatatcagg attatcaata ccatattttt 
     4441 gaaaaagccg tttctgtaat gaaggagaaa actcaccgag gcagttccat aggatggcaa 
     4501 gatcctggta tcggtctgcg attccgactc gtccaacatc aatacaacct attaatttcc 
     4561 cctcgtcaaa aataaggtta tcaagtgaga aatcaccatg agtgacgact gaatccggtg 
     4621 agaatggcaa aagtttatgc atttctttcc agacttgttc aacaggccag ccattacgct 
     4681 cgtcatcaaa atcactcgca tcaaccaaac cgttattcat tcgtgattgc gcctgagcga 
     4741 gacgaaatac gcgatcgctg ttaaaaggac aattacaaac aggaatcgaa tgcaaccggc 
     4801 gcaggaacac tgccagcgca tcaacaatat tttcacctga atcaggatat tcttctaata 
     4861 cctggaatgc tgttttcccg gggatcgcag tggtgagtaa ccatgcatca tcaggagtac 
     4921 ggataaaatg cttgatggtc ggaagaggca taaattccgt cagccagttt agtctgacca 
     4981 tctcatctgt aacatcattg gcaacgctac ctttgccatg tttcagaaac aactctggcg 
     5041 catcgggctt cccatacaat cgatagattg tcgcacctga ttgcccgaca ttatcgcgag 
     5101 cccatttata cccatataaa tcagcatcca tgttggaatt taatcgcggc ctagagcaag 
     5161 acgtttcccg ttgaatatgg ctcataacac cccttgtatt actgtttatg taagcagaca 
     5221 gttttattgt tcatgaccaa aatcccttaa cgtgagtttt cgttccactg agcgtcagac 
     5281 cccgtagaaa agatcaaagg atcttcttga gatccttttt ttctgcgcgt aatctgctgc 
     5341 ttgcaaacaa aaaaaccacc gctaccagcg gtggtttgtt tgccggatca agagctacca 
     5401 actctttttc cgaaggtaac tggcttcagc agagcgcaga taccaaatac tgtccttcta 
     5461 gtgtagccgt agttaggcca ccacttcaag aactctgtag caccgcctac atacctcgct 
     5521 ctgctaatcc tgttaccagt ggctgctgcc agtggcgata agtcgtgtct taccgggttg 
     5581 gactcaagac gatagttacc ggataaggcg cagcggtcgg gctgaacggg gggttcgtgc 
     5641 acacagccca gcttggagcg aacgacctac accgaactga gatacctaca gcgtgagcta 
     5701 tgagaaagcg ccacgcttcc cgaagggaga aaggcggaca ggtatccggt aagcggcagg 
     5761 gtcggaacag gagagcgcac gagggagctt ccagggggaa acgcctggta tctttatagt 
     5821 cctgtcgggt ttcgccacct ctgacttgag cgtcgatttt tgtgatgctc gtcagggggg 
     5881 cggagcctat ggaaaaacgc cagcaacgcg gcctttttac ggttcctggc cttttgctgg 
     5941 ccttttgctc acatgttctt tcctgcgtta tcccctgatt ctgtggataa ccgtattacc 
     6001 gcctttgagt gagctgatac cgctcgccgc agccgaacga ccgagcgcag cgagtcagtg 
     6061 agcgaggaag cggaagagcg cctgatgcgg tattttctcc ttacgcatct gtgcggtatt 
     6121 tcacaccgca tatatggtgc actctcagta caatctgctc tgatgccgca tagttaagcc 
     6181 agtatacact ccgctatcgc tacgtgactg ggtcatggct gcgccccgac acccgccaac 
     6241 acccgctgac gcgccctgac gggcttgtct gctcccggca tccgcttaca gacaagctgt 
     6301 gaccgtctcc gggagctgca tgtgtcagag gttttcaccg tcatcaccga aacgcgcgag 
     6361 gcagctgcgg taaagctcat cagcgtggtc gtgaagcgat tcacagatgt ctgcctgttc 
     6421 atccgcgtcc agctcgttga gtttctccag aagcgttaat gtctggcttc tgataaagcg 
     6481 ggccatgtta agggcggttt tttcctgttt ggtcactgat gcctccgtgt aagggggatt 
     6541 tctgttcatg ggggtaatga taccgatgaa acgagagagg atgctcacga tacgggttac 
     6601 tgatgatgaa catgcccggt tactggaacg ttgtgagggt aaacaactgg cggtatggat 
     6661 gcggcgggac cagagaaaaa tcactcaggg tcaatgccag cgcttcgtta atacagatgt 
     6721 aggtgttcca cagggtagcc agcagcatcc tgcgatgcag atccggaaca taatggtgca 
     6781 gggcgctgac ttccgcgttt ccagacttta cgaaacacgg aaaccgaaga ccattcatgt 
     6841 tgttgctcag gtcgcagacg ttttgcagca gcagtcgctt cacgttcgct cgcgtatcgg 
     6901 tgattcattc tgctaaccag taaggcaacc ccgccagcct agccgggtcc tcaacgacag 
     6961 gagcacgatc atgcgcaccc gtggggccgc catgccggcg ataatggcct gcttctcgcc 
     7021 gaaacgtttg gtggcgggac cagtgacgaa ggcttgagcg agggcgtgca agattccgaa 
     7081 taccgcaagc gacaggccga tcatcgtcgc gctccagcga aagcggtcct cgccgaaaat 
     7141 gacccagagc gctgccggca cctgtcctac gagttgcatg ataaagaaga cagtcataag 
     7201 tgcggcgacg atagtcatgc cccgcgccca ccggaaggag ctgactgggt tgaaggctct 
     7261 caagggcatc ggtcgagatc ccggtgccta atgagtgagc taacttacat taattgcgtt 
     7321 gcgctcactg cccgctttcc agtcgggaaa cctgtcgtgc cagctgcatt aatgaatcgg 
     7381 ccaacgcgcg gggagaggcg gtttgcgtat tgggcgccag ggtggttttt cttttcacca 
     7441 gtgagacggg caacagctga ttgcccttca ccgcctggcc ctgagagagt tgcagcaagc 
     7501 ggtccacgct ggtttgcccc agcaggcgaa aatcctgttt gatggtggtt aacggcggga 
     7561 tataacatga gctgtcttcg gtatcgtcgt atcccactac cgagatatcc gcaccaacgc 
     7621 gcagcccgga ctcggtaatg gcgcgcattg cgcccagcgc catctgatcg ttggcaacca 
     7681 gcatcgcagt gggaacgatg ccctcattca gcatttgcat ggtttgttga aaaccggaca 
     7741 tggcactcca gtcgccttcc cgttccgcta tcggctgaat ttgattgcga gtgagatatt 
     7801 tatgccagcc agccagacgc agacgcgccg agacagaact taatgggccc gctaacagcg 
     7861 cgatttgctg gtgacccaat gcgaccagat gctccacgcc cagtcgcgta ccgtcttcat 
     7921 gggagaaaat aatactgttg atgggtgtct ggtcagagac atcaagaaat aacgccggaa 
     7981 cattagtgca ggcagcttcc acagcaatgg catcctggtc atccagcgga tagttaatga 
     8041 tcagcccact gacgcgttgc gcgagaagat tgtgcaccgc cgctttacag gcttcgacgc 
     8101 cgcttcgttc taccatcgac accaccacgc tggcacccag ttgatcggcg cgagatttaa 
     8161 tcgccgcgac aatttgcgac ggcgcgtgca gggccagact ggaggtggca acgccaatca 
     8221 gcaacgactg tttgcccgcc agttgttgtg ccacgcggtt gggaatgtaa ttcagctccg 
     8281 ccatcgccgc ttccactttt tcccgcgttt tcgcagaaac gtggctggcc tggttcacca 
     8341 cgcgggaaac ggtctgataa gagacaccgg catactctgc gacatcgtat aacgttactg 
     8401 gtttcacatt caccaccctg aattgactct cttccgggcg ctatcatgcc ataccgcgaa 
     8461 aggttttgcg ccattcgatg gtgtccggga tctcgacgct ctcccttatg cgactcctgc 
     8521 attaggaagc agcccagtag taggttgagg ccgttgagca ccgccgccgc aaggaatggt 
     8581 gcatgcaagg agatggcgcc caacagtccc ccggccacgg ggcctgccac catacccacg 
     8641 ccgaaacaag cgctcatgag cccgaagtgg cgagcccgat cttccccatc ggtgatgtcg 
     8701 gcgatatagg cgccagcaac cgcacctgtg gcgccggtga tgccggccac gatgcgtccg 
     8761 gcgtagagga tcgagatctc gatcccgcga aat 
//
