# Supplementary material for: A scalable platform to discover antimicrobials of ribosomal origin
Source: Nat Commun. 2022 Oct 17;13:6135. doi: 10.1038/s41467-022-33890-w (PMC9576775; doi:10.1038/s41467-022-33890-w)
Supplement: Supplementary file 5 — Supplementary Data 2 [file 41467_2022_33890_MOESM5_ESM.zip › Supplementary Data 2/29.gb]

LOCUS       Exported                6711 bp ds-DNA     circular SYN 19-OCT-2021
DEFINITION  synthetic circular DNA
ACCESSION   .
VERSION     .
KEYWORDS    pET28a CrtE B I T7 promtoer and terminator with spacers
SOURCE      synthetic DNA construct
  ORGANISM  synthetic DNA construct
REFERENCE   1  (bases 1 to 6711)
  AUTHORS   .
  TITLE     Direct Submission
  JOURNAL   Exported Oct 19, 2021 from SnapGene 4.1.9
            http://www.snapgene.com
COMMENT     ORIGDB|GenBank
FEATURES             Location/Qualifiers
     source          1..6711
                     /organism="synthetic DNA construct"
                     /mol_type="other DNA"
     misc_feature    1..4
                     /label=Adapter ATGG
                     /label=Adapter\ATGG
                     /note="/vntifkey=21"
     promoter        5..21
                     /label=T7 promoter
                     /label=T7\promoter
                     /note="/vntifkey=30"
     operon          24..47
                     /label=lac operator
                     /label=lac\operator
                     /note="/vntifkey=103"
     CDS             86..280
                     /codon_start=1
                     /label=Glk_Prec_EOK06279.1
                     /label=Lan2_Prec_WP_006100547.1
                     /note="/vntifkey=4"
                     /translation="MSKLLRELTDKEIQTSLSNGGSTCSMYKALLPGHIAACAASAYFY
                     GSSGCTAMRYVSEYIRKNC"
     terminator      393..440
                     /label=T7 terminator
                     /label=T7\terminator
                     /note="/vntifkey=43"
     misc_feature    441..444
                     /label=Adapter CCCT
                     /label=Adapter\CCCT
                     /note="/vntifkey=21"
     promoter        445..461
                     /label=T7 Promoter
                     /label=T7\Promoter
                     /note="/vntifkey=30"
     operon          464..487
                     /label=lac operator
                     /label=lac\operator
                     /note="/vntifkey=103"
     CDS             502..1647
                     /codon_start=1
                     /label=Glk_EOK06279.1
                     /translation="MLRNFSVIIICKNEERVIKRCIESIQKNLKNNDEIIVVDTGSTDN
                     TIKIISSIENVKLFNYEWKDDFADARNFGISKAKKDWIFFIDSDEIMSKGCLEQLNASI
                     NEAMAYSENNEKLVFSPKAINTDDSVFYNAGRIFANDGNIKYEGCVHEYPVVTDKSLTL
                     VSLKLPRVIVRHDGYEKEVRADKNKTVRNITLIKKILQEEPNNSQYYYYYYRDSKPLIT
                     IEEYEQGMLNFFEKFPDSPYIDQVVRDLAYHYIQVGKNELAEAYIKMLFESAENGAKEN
                     YHLAILYTGMNEMGKIKAQQKDILKLLVYAHDNVLQQEEELFDKGYIFDDLISILFFQI
                     EEYETAYKICEKLDSCGYASNISKMISKLKVVLSPNSKNFR"
     terminator      1652..1699
                     /label=T7 Terminator
                     /label=T7\Terminator
                     /note="/vntifkey=43"
     misc_feature    1700..1703
                     /label=Adapter AGCG
                     /label=Adapter\AGCG
                     /note="/vntifkey=21"
     misc_feature    1704..6711
                     /label=pET28a backbone
                     /label=pET28a\backbone
                     /note="/vntifkey=21"
ORIGIN
        1 atggtaatac gactcactat aggggaattg tgagcggata acaattccaa ggagatatac
       61 aatgcaccac caccaccacc acgcaatgag caaactcttg cgtgaactta ccgataaaga
      121 aatccaaacc agccttagca acggtggctc cacatgctcg atgtacaaag cgctgttacc
      181 gggacatatc gctgcctgcg cagcgtcagc ctacttttac ggcagtagtg gttgtactgc
      241 gatgcgctac gtaagcgaat acattcgtaa gaactgttga ggctccttca tctgacaacg
      301 tgcaaccgct atcgccatcg attgattcag cggacggtgt tgtcgtcata gtttgggcat
      361 gtttcccttg taggtgtgaa atcacccgcg gtctagcata accccttggg gcctctaaac
      421 gggtcttgag gggttttttg cccttaatac gactcactat aggggaattg tgagcggata
      481 acaattccaa ggagatatac aatgctccgc aacttcagtg taattattat ctgtaagaat
      541 gaggaacgcg tgattaagcg ttgtattgaa agcattcaga agaacctgaa gaacaacgat
      601 gaaatcatcg tggttgacac cggcagcacc gacaacacca tcaaaatcat ctcatccatc
      661 gaaaatgtga aactgtttaa ctatgaatgg aaggatgatt ttgccgatgc tcgcaatttc
      721 ggcatcagca aggcgaagaa agactggatt ttcttcattg acagtgatga aattatgagt
      781 aaaggctgcc tggaacagct caacgcgtca attaacgagg ctatggcgta ctcggaaaac
      841 aatgagaaac tcgtgttcag ccccaaagcg atcaacacgg atgatagcgt cttttataat
      901 gcgggccgta ttttcgcgaa tgacggtaac atcaagtatg aaggttgcgt gcacgaatac
      961 ccggtggtga cggataaaag cctgacgctc gtgtcactta aactgccccg cgtaatcgtt
     1021 cgccacgatg gctacgaaaa ggaagttcgc gccgataaga ataaaacggt gcgcaacatt
     1081 accctcatca agaagatctt gcaggaagaa cccaacaact ctcagtatta ttactattac
     1141 taccgcgact ccaaaccgtt gatcaccatc gaagaatacg aacagggtat gttgaacttc
     1201 ttcgagaaat tccccgatag cccgtacatc gatcaagtgg tgcgtgacct ggcctaccac
     1261 tacatccagg tggggaagaa cgaactggct gaagcctaca tcaagatgtt atttgaatcg
     1321 gccgaaaacg gcgcgaaaga gaattatcat ctggccattc tttatacggg catgaatgaa
     1381 atgggcaaaa tcaaagccca gcagaaagac atcctgaaac ttctcgtgta cgcgcatgat
     1441 aatgtactgc agcaggaaga ggagctcttt gataagggct atattttcga cgatttaatc
     1501 agtatcttgt tctttcagat cgaagagtat gaaacagcgt acaagatctg cgagaaactg
     1561 gacagttgcg ggtatgcgtc aaacattagc aaaatgatca gcaaactcaa ggtcgtactc
     1621 tccccgaatt cgaagaactt tcgctgacgg tctagcataa ccccttgggg cctctaaacg
     1681 ggtcttgagg ggttttttga gcgctgaaag gaggaactat atccggattg gcgaatgggn
     1741 nnnnnnnnnn nnnnnnnnnn nnnnnnnnnn nnnnnnnnnn nnnnnnnnnn nnnnnnnnnn
     1801 nnnnnnnnnn nnnnnnnnnn nnnnnnnnnn nnnnnnnnnn nnnnnnnnnn nnnnnnnnnn
     1861 nnncnnnnnn nnnnnnnnnn nnnnnnnnnn nnnnnnnnnn nnnnnnnnnn nnnnnnnnnn
     1921 nnnnnnnnnn nnnnnnnnnn nnnnnnnnnn nnnnnannnn nnnnnnnnnn nnnnnnnnnn
     1981 nnnnnnnnnn nnnnnnnnnn nnnnnccttt gacgttggag tccacgttct ttnnnnnnnn
     2041 nnnnnnnnnn nnnnnnnnnn nnnnnnnnna ccctatctcg gtctattctt ttgatttata
     2101 agggattttg ccgatttcgg cctattggtt aaaaaatgag ctgatttaac aaaaatttaa
     2161 cgcgaatttt aacaaaatat taacgtttac aatttcaggt ggcacttttc ggggaaatgt
     2221 gcgcggaacc cctatttgtt tatttttcta aatacattca aatatgtatc cgctcatgaa
     2281 ttaattctta gaaaaactca tcgagcatca aatgaaactg caatttattc atatcaggat
     2341 tatcaatacc atatttttga aaaagccgtt tctgtaatga aggagaaaac tcaccgaggc
     2401 agttccatag gatggcaaga tcctggtatc ggtctgcgat tccgactcgt ccaacatcaa
     2461 tacaacctat taatttcccc tcgtcaaaaa taaggttatc aagtgagaaa tcaccatgag
     2521 tgacgactga atccggtgag aatggcaaaa gtttatgcat ttctttccag acttgttcaa
     2581 caggccagcc attacgctcg tcatcaaaat cactcgcatc aaccaaaccg ttattcattc
     2641 gtgattgcgc ctgagcgaga cgaaatacgc gatcgctgtt aaaaggacaa ttacaaacag
     2701 gaatcgaatg caaccggcgc aggaacactg ccagcgcatc aacaatattt tcacctgaat
     2761 caggatattc ttctaatacc tggaatgctg ttttcccggg gatcgcagtg gtgagtaacc
     2821 atgcatcatc aggagtacgg ataaaatgct tgatggtcgg aagaggcata aattccgtca
     2881 gccagtttag tctgaccatc tcatctgtaa catcattggc aacgctacct ttgccatgtt
     2941 tcagaaacaa ctctggcgca tcgggcttcc catacaatcg atagattgtc gcacctgatt
     3001 gcccgacatt atcgcgagcc catttatacc catataaatc agcatccatg ttggaattta
     3061 atcgcggcct agagcaagac gtttcccgtt gaatatggct cataacaccc cttgtattac
     3121 tgtttatgta agcagacagt tttattgttc atgaccaaaa tcccttaacg tgagttttcg
     3181 ttccactgag cgtcagaccc cgtagaaaag atcaaaggat cttcttgaga tccttttttt
     3241 ctgcgcgtaa tctgctgctt gcaaacaaaa aaaccaccgc taccagcggt ggtttgtttg
     3301 ccggatcaag agctaccaac tctttttccg aaggtaactg gcttcagcag agcgcagata
     3361 ccaaatactg tccttctagt gtagccgtag ttaggccacc acttcaagaa ctctgtagca
     3421 ccgcctacat acctcgctct gctaatcctg ttaccagtgg ctgctgccag tggcgataag
     3481 tcgtgtctta ccgggttgga ctcaagacga tagttaccgg ataaggcgca gcggtcgggc
     3541 tgaacggggg gttcgtgcac acagcccagc ttggagcgaa cgacctacac cgaactgaga
     3601 tacctacagc gtgagctatg agaaagcgcc acgcttcccg aagggagaaa ggcggacagg
     3661 tatccggtaa gcggcagggt cggaacagga gagcgcacga gggagcttcc agggggaaac
     3721 gcctggtatc tttatagtcc tgtcgggttt cgccacctct gacttgagcg tcgatttttg
     3781 tgatgctcgt caggggggcg gagcctatgg aaaaacgcca gcaacgcggc ctttttacgg
     3841 ttcctggcct tttgctggcc ttttgctcac atgttctttc ctgcgttatc ccctgattct
     3901 gtggataacc gtattaccgc ctttgagtga gctgataccg ctcgccgcag ccgaacgacc
     3961 gagcgcagcg agtcagtgag cgaggaagcg gaagagcgcc tgatgcggta ttttctcctt
     4021 acgcatctgt gcggtatttc acaccgcata tatggtgcac tctcagtaca atctgctctg
     4081 atgccgcata gttaagccag tatacactcc gctatcgcta cgtgactggg tcatggctgc
     4141 gccccgacac ccgccaacac ccgctgacgc gccctgacgg gcttgtctgc tcccggcatc
     4201 cgcttacaga caagctgtga ccgtctccgg gagctgcatg tgtcagaggt tttcaccgtc
     4261 atcaccgaaa cgcgcgaggc agctgcggta aagctcatca gcgtggtcgt gaagcgattc
     4321 acagatgtct gcctgttcat ccgcgtccag ctcgttgagt ttctccagaa gcgttaatgt
     4381 ctggcttctg ataaagcggg ccatgttaag ggcggttttt tcctgtttgg tcactgatgc
     4441 ctccgtgtaa gggggatttc tgttcatggg ggtaatgata ccgatgaaac gagagaggat
     4501 gctcacgata cgggttactg atgatgaaca tgcccggtta ctggaacgtt gtgagggtaa
     4561 acaactggcg gtatggatgc ggcgggacca gagaaaaatc actcagggtc aatgccagcg
     4621 cttcgttaat acagatgtag gtgttccaca gggtagccag cagcatcctg cgatgcagat
     4681 ccggaacata atggtgcagg gcgctgactt ccgcgtttcc agactttacg aaacacggaa
     4741 accgaagacc attcatgttg ttgctcaggt cgcagacgtt ttgcagcagc agtcgcttca
     4801 cgttcgctcg cgtatcggtg attcattctg ctaaccagta aggcaacccc gccagcctag
     4861 ccgggtcctc aacgacagga gcacgatcat gcgcacccgt ggggccgcca tgccggcgat
     4921 aatggcctgc ttctcgccga aacgtttggt ggcgggacca gtgacgaagg cttgagcgag
     4981 ggcgtgcaag attccgaata ccgcaagcga caggccgatc atcgtcgcgc tccagcgaaa
     5041 gcggtcctcg ccgaaaatga cccagagcgc tgccggcacc tgtcctacga gttgcatgat
     5101 aaagaagaca gtcataagtg cggcgacgat agtcatgccc cgcgcccacc ggaaggagct
     5161 gactgggttg aaggctctca agggcatcgg tcgagatccc ggtgcctaat gagtgagcta
     5221 acttacatta attgcgttgc gctcactgcc cgctttccag tcgggaaacc tgtcgtgcca
     5281 gctgcattaa tgaatcggcc aacgcgcggg gagaggcggt ttgcgtattg ggcgccaggg
     5341 tggtttttct tttcaccagt gagacgggca acagctgatt gcccttcacc gcctggccct
     5401 gagagagttg cagcaagcgg tccacgctgg tttgccccag caggcgaaaa tcctgtttga
     5461 tggtggttaa cggcgggata taacatgagc tgtcttcggt atcgtcgtat cccactaccg
     5521 agatatccgc accaacgcgc agcccggact cggtaatggc gcgcattgcg cccagcgcca
     5581 tctgatcgtt ggcaaccagc atcgcagtgg gaacgatgcc ctcattcagc atttgcatgg
     5641 tttgttgaaa accggacatg gcactccagt cgccttcccg ttccgctatc ggctgaattt
     5701 gattgcgagt gagatattta tgccagccag ccagacgcag acgcgccgag acagaactta
     5761 atgggcccgc taacagcgcg atttgctggt gacccaatgc gaccagatgc tccacgccca
     5821 gtcgcgtacc gtcttcatgg gagaaaataa tactgttgat gggtgtctgg tcagagacat
     5881 caagaaataa cgccggaaca ttagtgcagg cagcttccac agcaatggca tcctggtcat
     5941 ccagcggata gttaatgatc agcccactga cgcgttgcgc gagaagattg tgcaccgccg
     6001 ctttacaggc ttcgacgccg cttcgttcta ccatcgacac caccacgctg gcacccagtt
     6061 gatcggcgcg agatttaatc gccgcgacaa tttgcgacgg cgcgtgcagg gccagactgg
     6121 aggtggcaac gccaatcagc aacgactgtt tgcccgccag ttgttgtgcc acgcggttgg
     6181 gaatgtaatt cagctccgcc atcgccgctt ccactttttc ccgcgttttc gcagaaacgt
     6241 ggctggcctg gttcaccacg cgggaaacgg tctgataaga gacaccggca tactctgcga
     6301 catcgtataa cgttactggt ttcacattca ccaccctgaa ttgactctct tccgggcgct
     6361 atcatgccat accgcgaaag gttttgcgcc attcgatggt gtccgggatc tcgacgctct
     6421 cccttatgcg actcctgcat taggaagcag cccagtagta ggttgaggcc gttgagcacc
     6481 gccgccgcaa ggaatggtgc atgcaaggag atggcgccca acagtccccc ggccacgggg
     6541 cctgccacca tacccacgcc gaaacaagcg ctcatgagcc cgaagtggcg agcccgatct
     6601 tccccatcgg tgatgtcggc gatataggcg ccagcaaccg cacctgtggc gccggtgatg
     6661 ccggccacga tgcgtccggc gtagaggatc gagatctcga tcccgcgaaa t
//
