# Supplementary material for: A scalable platform to discover antimicrobials of ribosomal origin
Source: Nat Commun. 2022 Oct 17;13:6135. doi: 10.1038/s41467-022-33890-w (PMC9576775; doi:10.1038/s41467-022-33890-w)
Supplement: Supplementary file 5 — Supplementary Data 2 [file 41467_2022_33890_MOESM5_ESM.zip › Supplementary Data 2/58.gb]

LOCUS       Exported               12763 bp ds-DNA     circular SYN 10-MAR-2020
DEFINITION  synthetic circular DNA.
ACCESSION   .
VERSION     .
KEYWORDS    pET28a CrtE B I T7 promtoer and terminator with spacers
SOURCE      synthetic DNA construct
  ORGANISM  synthetic DNA construct
REFERENCE   1  (bases 1 to 12763)
  AUTHORS   .
  TITLE     Direct Submission
  JOURNAL   Exported Tuesday, Mar 10, 2020 from SnapGene 5.0.7
            https://www.snapgene.com
COMMENT     ORIGDB|GenBank
FEATURES             Location/Qualifiers
     source          1..12763
                     /organism="synthetic DNA construct"
                     /mol_type="other DNA"
     misc_feature    1..4
                     /label=Adapter ATGG
                     /label=Adapter\ATGG
                     /note="/vntifkey=21"
     promoter        5..21
                     /label=T7 promoter
                     /label=T7\promoter
                     /note="/vntifkey=30"
     operon          24..47
                     /label=lac operator
                     /label=lac\operator
                     /note="/vntifkey=103"
     misc_feature    86..388
                     /label=Lap_Prec_WP_013733767.1
     terminator      393..440
                     /label=T7 terminator
                     /label=T7\terminator
                     /note="/vntifkey=43"
     misc_feature    441..444
                     /label=Adapter CCCT
                     /label=Adapter\CCCT
                     /note="/vntifkey=21"
     promoter        445..461
                     /label=T7 Promoter
                     /label=T7\Promoter
                     /note="/vntifkey=30"
     operon          464..487
                     /label=lac operator
                     /label=lac\operator
                     /note="/vntifkey=103"
     misc_feature    502..2766
                     /label=Lap_WP_013733767.1
     terminator      2771..2818
                     /label=T7 Terminator
                     /label=T7\Terminator
                     /note="/vntifkey=43"
     misc_feature    2819..2822
                     /label=Adapter GCTC
                     /label=Adapter\GCTC
                     /note="/vntifkey=21"
     promoter        2823..2879
                     /label=T7 Promoter
                     /label=T7\Promoter
                     /note="/vntifkey=30"
     misc_feature    2880..4442
                     /label=Lap_WP_013733766.1
     terminator      4447..4494
                     /label=T7 Terminator
                     /label=T7\Terminator
                     /note="/vntifkey=43"
     misc_feature    4495..4498
                     /label=Adapter CGGT
                     /label=Adapter\CGGT
                     /note="/vntifkey=21"
     promoter        4499..4555
                     /label=T7 Promoter
                     /label=T7\Promoter
                     /note="/vntifkey=30"
     misc_feature    4556..7699
                     /label=Lap_WP_013733768.1
     terminator      7704..7751
                     /label=T7 Terminator
                     /label=T7\Terminator
                     /note="/vntifkey=43"
     misc_feature    7752..7755
                     /label=Adapter AGCG
                     /label=Adapter\AGCG
                     /note="/vntifkey=21"
     misc_feature    7756..12763
                     /label=pET28a backbone
                     /label=pET28a\backbone
                     /note="/vntifkey=21"
ORIGIN
        1 atggtaatac gactcactat aggggaattg tgagcggata acaattccaa ggagatatac
       61 aatgcaccac caccaccacc acgcaatggc gtcagttcct gcagaacatc gtacacgttt
      121 cgcacgtttg gtggcagacg cctggagtga tccaaccctg gcaaatcgtt atcagttgga
      181 tccagccgcg gttcttgccg aatacggtat tgtactgggt gcgggcgatg aaattccgga
      241 tttaccgcca gctcccggcg aaattgctgt tgaagatctg tcgactaccg caggtgcggc
      301 gatggcaaca attggaacag tgtcatgtcc aggcgcgtgc gtgggtatgt ccgcataagg
      361 ctccttcatc tgacaacgtg caacctaacg gtctagcata accccttggg gcctctaaac
      421 gggtcttgag gggttttttg cccttaatac gactcactat aggggaattg tgagcggata
      481 acaattccaa ggagatatac aatgacaatt cgcccgcgtg ttcgtcgcaa ccttcgtgtt
      541 gagaatctgc ctggcgaagc agtgtacgtg ttcagtgaac gtggtcatca agtgattgaa
      601 ggcgaattga ctgaacgtgt gctgccgctg ctggatggca aacacgatgt ggacgacgta
      661 cttgacgcgc tggcggatga accgccagaa cgcgttctgt atctcatcga acgtttaatt
      721 cgcatgggtg tagttttacg tgtagatcca gagcttcccc agcgtgaatc ggcgttttgg
      781 gacatggcag gaacttcagc agaagtagtg gcggatcgct tagctgcagc cacggttggc
      841 ttaagcgtcg ttggcgaagt ggataccgaa ccgctgcttg cagcactggg agctgctggt
      901 ttgcgtgtga cgccagttgg agcgggaccg gcgtcgccgg tagatttgag tgtggttgcc
      961 acggacaatt acctcaatcc tgaactcgcc gagctcaacg atgccgcctt acgttccggc
     1021 cgtccatggc tcttaacgaa accggtcggt agcgtcctgt ggattggtcc gacctttaaa
     1081 ccagcttctc gcgagcacgg ctgttgggcc tgcgtagcgt tccgcttagc gggtcaccgt
     1141 caagttgatg aatacttacg cgataaactg gaacatgtgg gtcctcttcg tgtgccactc
     1201 gccgatctcc caacgacccg tgatattggt gcccgcctga ccgccctgga agcagtcaaa
     1261 catgtagctg gcctgggtac cgaacaagaa aacggtattc tgacgctgga taccatctat
     1321 ttcgatactc agcgccaccc tctgcatcgc cgcccgcaat gtccgagttg cggcgaaccg
     1381 gaattagtag cacgccgctt cgcagctcct gtacgcctgc aatcgcgtgc taaaacttat
     1441 accggtgatg gcggtcaccg tgctcaacgt cctgatgagg tgttagcacg ctacagtcct
     1501 caggtgtcaa gtgtgactgg tgttgtacgt gaactgcgcc ccttcgcaac cggccgtgat
     1561 ttcgtgaaag gatattacgc tggccacaac tttgcgcgtc gtgttcacaa ccttcgtcat
     1621 ctgcgttcag gccttcgcag tatggctgct ggtaaaggca ccaccgatac ccaggcccgc
     1681 gccagcgcga tttgtgaagc gatcgaacgt tacagcggcc tctttgttgg tgatgaaccg
     1741 cgtattactg cgaccttggc cgaacttggt gaccgtgcac tggcgccgaa tgatctgcag
     1801 ctgtattctc cgcgtcagca tgaaaaccgt gtagcatgga atgcggctca gcgttcgtcc
     1861 tttcagatcg tctgtgatcc tcttccggcc gatcgcccta ttgaatggtc accggtgtgg
     1921 tcactgaccc acgaacgcca ctttcatgtt ccgacggcac atctttactt ccagtacccg
     1981 tctcgtcctg gtgagttgtt cgcctcagcc tgcagcaacg gtaatgctgc gggcagctct
     2041 atcgaagatg ccgtcttaca gggcttcctg gagttagtgg aacgtgatag cgttgcgctg
     2101 tggtggtaca atcgtctgaa catgcctcgc tttgaccttg atagctttgg cgaaccgtgg
     2161 tttgatgaat ttcgcgaagt gtatgccggt ctgaaccgtg agttatgggt actcgatctg
     2221 accgcagatc ttggcattcc cgtggcagcg gccattagcc gtcgcacgga taaacctgca
     2281 gaagatattc tgatggcatt tggagcgcat ttagatgcga aaacggccgt tcaacgtgcc
     2341 ttaagcgaga tgaaccagtt cctgccggcg gtaattgacg tgcagcctga tggtagcggc
     2401 tacgcttatc cagatccggt acagcaaggg tggtggcgtc atgccacgct tgcttccgaa
     2461 ggttatttag ctccttcagc acgcgtgagt accgccacca cccatcgtaa tctggcttct
     2521 gacgatttaa agactgatgt agataccgtg cgtggtctgg ttgaacgtgc gggaatgcag
     2581 atgttagtat tagatcagac acgcccggat ctggaattgc ctgttgtaaa ggtgattgta
     2641 ccgggaatgc gccatttctg ggcgcgcttt ggtgcgggtc gtttgtatga tgtccctgtg
     2701 cgtctggggt ggctggatcg tgcaacacct gaagatgcgt taaatcccat cccaatgttc
     2761 ttataacggt ctagcataac cccttggggc ctctaaacgg gtcttgaggg gttttttggc
     2821 tctaatacga ctcactatag gggaattgtg agcggataac aattccaagg agatatacaa
     2881 tgaccttaac tcagtctaca cgtccgtatg aacgtttact tcgtcttgac ccttcgtctc
     2941 gcttgacgag cggtggtggc caactggctc tttggtcacg ctttggccgt gtagctgtcg
     3001 gtgaacgtga tcgcccgatg gtcgccgttc tgcaagctct tgcaacgacc gaagttactc
     3061 caaccgactt agaacgttta gcactggcaa ccgcgggagc taccgctaca gatgatgaaa
     3121 ttgcggttct tgctcgttta cattggttgc ttgatcgcat tggcaatgcc ttggagcagc
     3181 aaattggccc cgctggtgag cccggctggc tgcgcgttac cgctcttaca ggagatctgc
     3241 gttttaccca ccgtccttat actggaaacg cgccagttgc tcttagtcgt ttagccctgt
     3301 tacgtcgtcg tgatggtcgt atggttgttg aatcaggact tgctccgttc cgcgtaggcg
     3361 tcttacatga acaagcgttg gctttagttg gcgcactcgc tgaacctcgc acggtagccg
     3421 atttagccgc ccgtcttgga ttagatgaaa ccgctattcg ccatttagtt ggttttcttg
     3481 cagctgccca gttaacggat gcggtggatc ctgcagctga tcagtgggat cctcatgaat
     3541 tgtattttca tagtcgctca cgctgtggtc gtactgatga atcatttggt gcaacgtttc
     3601 cgttcgttga tgtacgtccg cctcttccgc cggtaaaacc cgcccccgct ggtcctgttg
     3661 tagttctgcc gcgtcctgat tttgatgcac ttcgcgctac agatccgccg ttagtgctgg
     3721 tccaagaagc gcgtcgtagc gttcgtggtt tcggtgtgga accaatgact ttggcacagc
     3781 tgggtgaatt tctgtatcgc gttggtcgtg tgcgttcggt ctatgggccg gatcatgaca
     3841 atcgtatgcc gtatgagggc gttgatcgcc cgtaccccac tggtggcgcg tcaggtgacc
     3901 ttgagattta tgtgactgcg catcgcgttg cgggcttacc acgtgcagct taccattacg
     3961 atgcctggga acatcgcttg gtgcaagttt gtgatgaccc tacactgatt caaggcctgc
     4021 tcgcgggcgc ggcacaggca acgggtggca ccccaacccc tgacgcgttg attacgttca
     4081 cctcacgctt cggtcgtttg acctggaaat atgacgccat gggttacgca gcgacactga
     4141 aacatgtagg tgtagcttat cagacggcgt atttggttgc cacagcgatg gggctggcgc
     4201 cttgtgggct tggtagtggg gacgcccatc tgagcgcacg tgtgtttggg ctggattggc
     4261 aagtggaatc atctgtgggt gaatttatgc tggggagtct gcctcgttgg gccgacggca
     4321 cagatccgca tcaaggtcgc acgaattggc gcggtgcaaa tgatcctgat tgggcacgtc
     4381 gtgctggtcg tttattgtcc gcggcgcgcc atgatcgtgt tgcaccagaa gaaccatcct
     4441 aacggtctag cataacccct tggggcctct aaacgggtct tgaggggttt tttgcggtta
     4501 atacgactca ctatagggga attgtgagcg gataacaatt ccaaggagat atacaatgac
     4561 cacaacgagc gcatcattag gtttaggcgc aatgtctgca ccggataccc tgctgggctt
     4621 gggcggagcg gatgaacgtc tcctgaacgt tattgctttg gcggcaccct ttgacgaacg
     4681 tgaagcggga gtttactttg ccccggttcg tacgggtgga cgtcgtaaat tggcggaacg
     4741 ctcacaacgt tggctgcgta gcgcggttgc cgatgatgac gttagcttgc gtgcgttact
     4801 gctgcatcgt caacagacga accgtgatct gggagcaggt ctggttgatg ttgttgttcg
     4861 cgatccggga aaattacccg attgggctta tgcccttgta gatttcttgt tagcacaacc
     4921 gccaaccgcc gctcaggacc ctgcagcaga attagttggc ggtgtgtttg tgagctttca
     4981 acgcgcagcg atccgtctca ccggtctgcg tcagaataat ttacgtggcg tggccctgac
     5041 cccggaagcg gcggacgatg tcacggggca acttgtgcag cgtctgatca aggtttgtca
     5101 tgctgctttg ggctttgaac tgcaaattgc agatggagcc gcgacccccg taaattggta
     5161 tggacgcgca ggtattgacg tctctcgcct gggttggtta ggccgtttgg aaagtctgcc
     5221 ggggctcgca tacctgatcg gtgtaacgtg cttgaattac aaacgtgccg tgggcgaaat
     5281 ctttgatcgt ttgcatcagg atctgccgat gttacgtcgc gaactctggg catgggctga
     5341 cccgggtgcc ttggcgagtt atagtggaga ctcaggtgat ctgcatgatt cgggtcgtac
     5401 cgtgagctta ttatcctttg caggcggaca acgtgtggtt tacaagccaa aagatctgtc
     5461 tagtgtggca ggctttatgg atgtgctgac cttcttaaat actcatgggt tgccactgga
     5521 tctgaccacc cgtcgtgttt tattacgtga tggatatggc tgggaagaat atgtggtggc
     5581 gcgtccttgc gtgagcggtg aggatccggc ccgtttctac cgccgtctcg gcatgttgac
     5641 acgtttagcc cagcttttgg aatgccgcga tctgtgggca gataacttga ttgcaatcgg
     5701 tgagcgtcca atgttcatcg atcttgaaaa tgtgcttcag ggtcgtatgc gtaaaccggt
     5761 gttattaggc ccccgtgccg aagctctgtg gcatgaaatt gaagagtcag tggcaaagac
     5821 ggcggtggta tcctatcctc gtattggtgt tccgggccgt cgtgcacatg acatcggatg
     5881 ttgtgcacct atgcaagaac aacttgcagt tgatagcgac ggttttccgg atggttggga
     5941 acccccgccc tatcgtccaa tggtggatgg ccgctacgtt gatcctgctg cgcatgccga
     6001 tgatgttctt acaggttacc gcgaaatgga tgcgtgtctt gtggcgaatg cgcctgcgct
     6061 ggccgcggaa cgtggtccgt tacatttatt aagtcaagca cgtgtccgtt atatttggcg
     6121 ttctacctgg gattatctca ccatgcttca ggttgcttcg ggtccattag cacttaccga
     6181 tggcgttgct cgtgaaattg tattagcacg tctgtttcgc ggtgcgcgtg aagtgcttca
     6241 cacagatcct cgtcgcacag attcactcga aatgatcgag cgtgaaattg aagcgctgcg
     6301 tcgtctcgat attccgttgt tccaatcaga accaatgacc agcaccgttc gcactcccga
     6361 aggttcgcgc gtggaaaatc actttagcgg tacagcatgg caacgcttac gtgaccgtct
     6421 ggatgaactg gtggaacgcg ccgaatgtgg tgcgcctatg ccggaagaag cactggctgc
     6481 atgtctcgat tttgcatcag gcggccgtcc gatttgggcg ccaccgccag gcgatcctga
     6541 cggtcgtcgt gatcccgccc tgttgggtat cagcgtatat catccgaagg cctttcgtgc
     6601 cgaagtagac catagccaac tgcttgcagg agcgtgcgca gcggcagatg acattattgc
     6661 tgctgctgta ccagttggcg atggccagca tggttgggtt ggggcggtgc attatcctgc
     6721 gtttgggctg gatcaacttg aacctttaca tggtgatctg ctgacaggta cagcaggaat
     6781 tgccgtattt ctcgctgaat tataccagac aacgggtaaa ccaacgtatt gggcttttgc
     6841 acaagatgct ctggctgcga ccaccgaatt taccacggtt gcaggtcaag cgtcgcttta
     6901 ccgtcgcatg gcaggcggac gtcaaccagt gggcgggttt gttggtatcg gtgctaccat
     6961 ctatgcactg gcacgctgtg gccaggtgat tggtgacccg caacttttgg cccaagcgca
     7021 atcattggtg ccgaccgctc gtgatttact ggcggctggc accagtgtag cggatcctgt
     7081 taccggacgt gcgggcttac ttctggccct tctgaaactg actgaggctc aaccgtgtac
     7141 agcagctgat gaattagctg cttcattgta tgagcagctt ttagcggagc tgccgggcgg
     7201 cgtaccagca ccatatcctg ctggcgtggc gcttttggat gcacttccta gtggcgcacc
     7261 cggtgtagca atggccttgg ctcgttatgc cgaacgtaac ggtttaagca ttgatgatga
     7321 gcaactggcg cctgccgtcg gatcgactag tggagctttg ttagccgcga cagttgccgc
     7381 agcggcgtta ggtcgcgctc gccctgctca agctcaaacc cctaccccgg cgggctcccc
     7441 gagttcagtg gatttgctgg atcgtatcga gctcggatta gcagcgtggc gtggtgatgc
     7501 tgatgaacaa caacacacag cagcgcatgc tgcggcgcgc acattacttt cacgtcgtgc
     7561 ttcgcagggt cgttggtttc cggatcgtcg tcgtgcggat cgtactcagc tgagcgccgt
     7621 agatggtttg gcagccgcag gtttagcatg tctggcatta gccgaagaag atgttacatc
     7681 cctgcgtacc atgtcgtaac ggtctagcat aaccccttgg ggcctctaaa cgggtcttga
     7741 ggggtttttt gagcgctgaa aggaggaact atatccggat tggcgaatgg gnnnnnnnnn
     7801 nnnnnnnnnn nnnnnnnnnn nnnnnnnnnn nnnnnnnnnn nnnnnnnnnn nnnnnnnnnn
     7861 nnnnnnnnnn nnnnnnnnnn nnnnnnnnnn nnnnnnnnnn nnnnnnnnnn nnnnncnnnn
     7921 nnnnnnnnnn nnnnnnnnnn nnnnnnnnnn nnnnnnnnnn nnnnnnnnnn nnnnnnnnnn
     7981 nnnnnnnnnn nnnnnnnnnn nnnnnnnann nnnnnnnnnn nnnnnnnnnn nnnnnnnnnn
     8041 nnnnnnnnnn nnnnnnncct ttgacgttgg agtccacgtt ctttnnnnnn nnnnnnnnnn
     8101 nnnnnnnnnn nnnnnnnnnn naccctatct cggtctattc ttttgattta taagggattt
     8161 tgccgatttc ggcctattgg ttaaaaaatg agctgattta acaaaaattt aacgcgaatt
     8221 ttaacaaaat attaacgttt acaatttcag gtggcacttt tcggggaaat gtgcgcggaa
     8281 cccctatttg tttatttttc taaatacatt caaatatgta tccgctcatg aattaattct
     8341 tagaaaaact catcgagcat caaatgaaac tgcaatttat tcatatcagg attatcaata
     8401 ccatattttt gaaaaagccg tttctgtaat gaaggagaaa actcaccgag gcagttccat
     8461 aggatggcaa gatcctggta tcggtctgcg attccgactc gtccaacatc aatacaacct
     8521 attaatttcc cctcgtcaaa aataaggtta tcaagtgaga aatcaccatg agtgacgact
     8581 gaatccggtg agaatggcaa aagtttatgc atttctttcc agacttgttc aacaggccag
     8641 ccattacgct cgtcatcaaa atcactcgca tcaaccaaac cgttattcat tcgtgattgc
     8701 gcctgagcga gacgaaatac gcgatcgctg ttaaaaggac aattacaaac aggaatcgaa
     8761 tgcaaccggc gcaggaacac tgccagcgca tcaacaatat tttcacctga atcaggatat
     8821 tcttctaata cctggaatgc tgttttcccg gggatcgcag tggtgagtaa ccatgcatca
     8881 tcaggagtac ggataaaatg cttgatggtc ggaagaggca taaattccgt cagccagttt
     8941 agtctgacca tctcatctgt aacatcattg gcaacgctac ctttgccatg tttcagaaac
     9001 aactctggcg catcgggctt cccatacaat cgatagattg tcgcacctga ttgcccgaca
     9061 ttatcgcgag cccatttata cccatataaa tcagcatcca tgttggaatt taatcgcggc
     9121 ctagagcaag acgtttcccg ttgaatatgg ctcataacac cccttgtatt actgtttatg
     9181 taagcagaca gttttattgt tcatgaccaa aatcccttaa cgtgagtttt cgttccactg
     9241 agcgtcagac cccgtagaaa agatcaaagg atcttcttga gatccttttt ttctgcgcgt
     9301 aatctgctgc ttgcaaacaa aaaaaccacc gctaccagcg gtggtttgtt tgccggatca
     9361 agagctacca actctttttc cgaaggtaac tggcttcagc agagcgcaga taccaaatac
     9421 tgtccttcta gtgtagccgt agttaggcca ccacttcaag aactctgtag caccgcctac
     9481 atacctcgct ctgctaatcc tgttaccagt ggctgctgcc agtggcgata agtcgtgtct
     9541 taccgggttg gactcaagac gatagttacc ggataaggcg cagcggtcgg gctgaacggg
     9601 gggttcgtgc acacagccca gcttggagcg aacgacctac accgaactga gatacctaca
     9661 gcgtgagcta tgagaaagcg ccacgcttcc cgaagggaga aaggcggaca ggtatccggt
     9721 aagcggcagg gtcggaacag gagagcgcac gagggagctt ccagggggaa acgcctggta
     9781 tctttatagt cctgtcgggt ttcgccacct ctgacttgag cgtcgatttt tgtgatgctc
     9841 gtcagggggg cggagcctat ggaaaaacgc cagcaacgcg gcctttttac ggttcctggc
     9901 cttttgctgg ccttttgctc acatgttctt tcctgcgtta tcccctgatt ctgtggataa
     9961 ccgtattacc gcctttgagt gagctgatac cgctcgccgc agccgaacga ccgagcgcag
    10021 cgagtcagtg agcgaggaag cggaagagcg cctgatgcgg tattttctcc ttacgcatct
    10081 gtgcggtatt tcacaccgca tatatggtgc actctcagta caatctgctc tgatgccgca
    10141 tagttaagcc agtatacact ccgctatcgc tacgtgactg ggtcatggct gcgccccgac
    10201 acccgccaac acccgctgac gcgccctgac gggcttgtct gctcccggca tccgcttaca
    10261 gacaagctgt gaccgtctcc gggagctgca tgtgtcagag gttttcaccg tcatcaccga
    10321 aacgcgcgag gcagctgcgg taaagctcat cagcgtggtc gtgaagcgat tcacagatgt
    10381 ctgcctgttc atccgcgtcc agctcgttga gtttctccag aagcgttaat gtctggcttc
    10441 tgataaagcg ggccatgtta agggcggttt tttcctgttt ggtcactgat gcctccgtgt
    10501 aagggggatt tctgttcatg ggggtaatga taccgatgaa acgagagagg atgctcacga
    10561 tacgggttac tgatgatgaa catgcccggt tactggaacg ttgtgagggt aaacaactgg
    10621 cggtatggat gcggcgggac cagagaaaaa tcactcaggg tcaatgccag cgcttcgtta
    10681 atacagatgt aggtgttcca cagggtagcc agcagcatcc tgcgatgcag atccggaaca
    10741 taatggtgca gggcgctgac ttccgcgttt ccagacttta cgaaacacgg aaaccgaaga
    10801 ccattcatgt tgttgctcag gtcgcagacg ttttgcagca gcagtcgctt cacgttcgct
    10861 cgcgtatcgg tgattcattc tgctaaccag taaggcaacc ccgccagcct agccgggtcc
    10921 tcaacgacag gagcacgatc atgcgcaccc gtggggccgc catgccggcg ataatggcct
    10981 gcttctcgcc gaaacgtttg gtggcgggac cagtgacgaa ggcttgagcg agggcgtgca
    11041 agattccgaa taccgcaagc gacaggccga tcatcgtcgc gctccagcga aagcggtcct
    11101 cgccgaaaat gacccagagc gctgccggca cctgtcctac gagttgcatg ataaagaaga
    11161 cagtcataag tgcggcgacg atagtcatgc cccgcgccca ccggaaggag ctgactgggt
    11221 tgaaggctct caagggcatc ggtcgagatc ccggtgccta atgagtgagc taacttacat
    11281 taattgcgtt gcgctcactg cccgctttcc agtcgggaaa cctgtcgtgc cagctgcatt
    11341 aatgaatcgg ccaacgcgcg gggagaggcg gtttgcgtat tgggcgccag ggtggttttt
    11401 cttttcacca gtgagacggg caacagctga ttgcccttca ccgcctggcc ctgagagagt
    11461 tgcagcaagc ggtccacgct ggtttgcccc agcaggcgaa aatcctgttt gatggtggtt
    11521 aacggcggga tataacatga gctgtcttcg gtatcgtcgt atcccactac cgagatatcc
    11581 gcaccaacgc gcagcccgga ctcggtaatg gcgcgcattg cgcccagcgc catctgatcg
    11641 ttggcaacca gcatcgcagt gggaacgatg ccctcattca gcatttgcat ggtttgttga
    11701 aaaccggaca tggcactcca gtcgccttcc cgttccgcta tcggctgaat ttgattgcga
    11761 gtgagatatt tatgccagcc agccagacgc agacgcgccg agacagaact taatgggccc
    11821 gctaacagcg cgatttgctg gtgacccaat gcgaccagat gctccacgcc cagtcgcgta
    11881 ccgtcttcat gggagaaaat aatactgttg atgggtgtct ggtcagagac atcaagaaat
    11941 aacgccggaa cattagtgca ggcagcttcc acagcaatgg catcctggtc atccagcgga
    12001 tagttaatga tcagcccact gacgcgttgc gcgagaagat tgtgcaccgc cgctttacag
    12061 gcttcgacgc cgcttcgttc taccatcgac accaccacgc tggcacccag ttgatcggcg
    12121 cgagatttaa tcgccgcgac aatttgcgac ggcgcgtgca gggccagact ggaggtggca
    12181 acgccaatca gcaacgactg tttgcccgcc agttgttgtg ccacgcggtt gggaatgtaa
    12241 ttcagctccg ccatcgccgc ttccactttt tcccgcgttt tcgcagaaac gtggctggcc
    12301 tggttcacca cgcgggaaac ggtctgataa gagacaccgg catactctgc gacatcgtat
    12361 aacgttactg gtttcacatt caccaccctg aattgactct cttccgggcg ctatcatgcc
    12421 ataccgcgaa aggttttgcg ccattcgatg gtgtccggga tctcgacgct ctcccttatg
    12481 cgactcctgc attaggaagc agcccagtag taggttgagg ccgttgagca ccgccgccgc
    12541 aaggaatggt gcatgcaagg agatggcgcc caacagtccc ccggccacgg ggcctgccac
    12601 catacccacg ccgaaacaag cgctcatgag cccgaagtgg cgagcccgat cttccccatc
    12661 ggtgatgtcg gcgatatagg cgccagcaac cgcacctgtg gcgccggtga tgccggccac
    12721 gatgcgtccg gcgtagagga tcgagatctc gatcccgcga aat
//
