# Supplementary material for: A scalable platform to discover antimicrobials of ribosomal origin
Source: Nat Commun. 2022 Oct 17;13:6135. doi: 10.1038/s41467-022-33890-w (PMC9576775; doi:10.1038/s41467-022-33890-w)
Supplement: Supplementary file 5 — Supplementary Data 2 [file 41467_2022_33890_MOESM5_ESM.zip › Supplementary Data 2/48.gb]

LOCUS       pET28a\CrtE\B\I\T7\promtoer\and\terminator\with\spacers        8359 bp    DNA     circular     29-MAR-2016
SOURCE      
  ORGANISM  
COMMENT     This file is created by Vector NTI
            http://www.invitrogen.com/
COMMENT     ORIGDB|GenBank
COMMENT     VNTDATE|-11171271|
COMMENT     VNTDBDATE|-11171271|
COMMENT     LSOWNER|
COMMENT     VNTNAME|pET28a CrtE B I T7 promtoer and terminator with spacers|
COMMENT     VNTAUTHORNAME|Demo User|
COMMENT     Vector_NTI_Display_Data_(Do_Not_Edit!)
COMMENT     (SXF 
COMMENT      (CGexDoc "pET28a CrtE B I T7 promtoer and terminator with spacers" 0 8359 
COMMENT       (CDBMol 0 0 1 1 1 0 0 0 0 "" "" 0 0 0 0 (CObList) (CObList) (CObList) 
COMMENT        (CObList) -1 "") 
COMMENT       (CDocSetData 1 1 0 0 0 0 "MAIN" 1 1 1 1 0 0 1 1 0 1 10 10 4294967295 50 0 
COMMENT        1 0 (CHomObj 0 0 0 3 75) (CWordArray) (CWordArray) 
COMMENT        (CStringList "BsaI" "BbsI") (CStringList "atg" "gtg") 
COMMENT        (CStringList "taa" "tga" "tag") (CObList) 1 "{(0,1),2}" 0 0 "" 0 
COMMENT        4294967295 0 0 0 0 0 0 0 "MAIN" 0 0 30 0 
COMMENT        (CProteinMotifSearchObject 70 20 1 1 1 1 0 0 1 0 0 0 0 0)) 
COMMENT       (CMolPar 0 0 1 2763 2763 1 8359 0 0 0 0 0 0 0 0) (CStringList) 
COMMENT       (CStringList) (CObList) (COAPar 25 250 50 0 6 4 3 7) 
COMMENT       (COAPar 25 250 50 0 6 4 3 7) (COAPar 25 250 50 0 6 4 3 7) 
COMMENT       (CObList #0=(CRSite (CStringList) "BsaI" "ggtctc" 8 12 0 0 "") 
COMMENT        #1=(CRSite (CStringList) "BbsI" "gaagac" 9 13 4 6400 0 6760 0 7134 1 
COMMENT            7473 1 0 "")) 
COMMENT       (CObList 
COMMENT        #2=(CFSignal (CObList) "Adapter ATGG" 21 0 0 1 4 0 (CStringList) 
COMMENT            (CStringList) 1 1 1 1 "1..4") 
COMMENT        #3=(CFSignal (CObList) "T7 promoter" 30 0 0 5 21 0 (CStringList) 
COMMENT            (CStringList) 1 1 1 1 "5..21") 
COMMENT        #4=(CFSignal (CObList) "lac operator" 103 0 0 24 47 0 (CStringList) 
COMMENT            (CStringList) 1 1 1 1 "24..47") 
COMMENT        #5=(CFSignal (CObList) "Adapter CCCT" 21 0 0 441 444 0 (CStringList) 
COMMENT            (CStringList) 1 1 1 1 "321..324") 
COMMENT        #6=(CFSignal (CObList) "T7 terminator" 43 0 0 393 440 0 (CStringList) 
COMMENT            (CStringList) 1 1 1 1 "273..320") 
COMMENT        #7=(CFSignal (CObList) "Adapter GCTC" 21 0 0 2369 2372 0 (CStringList) 
COMMENT            (CStringList) 1 1 1 1 "2990..2993") 
COMMENT        #8=(CFSignal (CObList) "Adapter CGGT" 21 0 0 2785 2788 0 (CStringList) 
COMMENT            (CStringList) 1 1 1 1 "3014..3017") 
COMMENT        #9=(CFSignal (CObList) "Adapter AGCG" 21 0 0 3348 3351 0 (CStringList) 
COMMENT            (CStringList) 1 1 1 1 "3158..3161") 
COMMENT        #10=(CFSignal (CObList) "pET28a backbone" 21 0 0 3352 8359 0 
COMMENT             (CStringList) (CStringList) 1 1 1 1 "3162..8169") 
COMMENT        #11=(CFSignal (CObList) "T7 Promoter" 30 0 0 445 461 0 (CStringList) 
COMMENT             (CStringList) 1 1 1 1 "325..341") 
COMMENT        #12=(CFSignal (CObList) "lac operator" 103 0 0 464 487 0 (CStringList) 
COMMENT             (CStringList) 1 1 1 1 "344..367") 
COMMENT        #13=(CFSignal (CObList) "T7 Terminator" 43 0 0 2321 2368 0 (CStringList) 
COMMENT             (CStringList) 1 1 1 1 "2942..2989") 
COMMENT        #14=(CFSignal (CObList) "T7 Promoter" 30 0 0 2373 2429 0 (CStringList) 
COMMENT             (CStringList) 1 1 1 1 "") 
COMMENT        #15=(CFSignal (CObList) "T7 Terminator" 43 0 0 2737 2784 0 (CStringList) 
COMMENT             (CStringList) 1 1 1 1 "") 
COMMENT        #16=(CFSignal (CObList) "T7 Promoter" 30 0 0 2789 2845 0 (CStringList) 
COMMENT             (CStringList) 1 1 1 1 "") 
COMMENT        #17=(CFSignal (CObList) "T7 Terminator" 43 0 0 3300 3347 0 (CStringList) 
COMMENT             (CStringList) 1 1 1 1 "") 
COMMENT        #18=(CFSignal (CObList) "las_prec_WP052434589.1" 4 0 0 86 388 0 
COMMENT             (CStringList) (CStringList) 1 1 1 1 "") 
COMMENT        #19=(CFSignal (CObList) "las_WP052434589.1" 4 0 0 502 2316 0 
COMMENT             (CStringList) (CStringList) 1 1 1 1 "") 
COMMENT        #20=(CFSignal (CObList) "las_WP042385008.1" 4 0 0 2430 2732 0 
COMMENT             (CStringList) (CStringList) 1 1 1 1 "") 
COMMENT        #21=(CFSignal (CObList) "las_WP042385006.1" 4 0 0 2846 3295 0 
COMMENT             (CStringList) (CStringList) 1 1 1 1 "")) (CObList) (CObList) 
COMMENT       (CObList) (CObList) (CObList) (CObList) 
COMMENT       (CTextView 0 
COMMENT        #22=(CGroupPar (CParagraph 0 (0 0) 1 2 0 0 180) 
COMMENT             (CObjectList 
COMMENT              #23=(CRefLinePar 
COMMENT                   (CLinePar (CParagraph 0 (0 0) 0 2 0 0 233) 
COMMENT                    "pET28a CrtE B I T7 promtoer and terminator with spacers" 2) 
COMMENT                   5 "" 0 4) 
COMMENT              #24=(CFolderPar 
COMMENT                   (CGroupPar (CParagraph 1 (0 0) 1 1 0 0 178) 
COMMENT                    (CObjectList 
COMMENT                     #25=(CLinePar (CParagraph 0 (0 0) 1 2 1 0 180) 
COMMENT                          "DNA 'pET28a CrtE B I T7 promtoer and terminator with spacers'" 
COMMENT                          1) 
COMMENT                     #26=(CLinePar (CParagraph 0 (0 0) 1 2 1 0 180) 
COMMENT                          "Local object" 1) 
COMMENT                     #27=(CLinePar (CParagraph 0 (0 0) 1 2 1 0 180) 
COMMENT                          "Created: 03/29/16 07:06PM" 1) 
COMMENT                     #28=(CLinePar (CParagraph 0 (0 0) 1 2 1 0 180) 
COMMENT                          "Last Modified: 03/29/16 07:06PM" 1) 
COMMENT                     #29=(CLinePar (CParagraph 0 (0 0) 1 2 1 0 180) 
COMMENT                          "length: 8359 bp" 1) 
COMMENT                     #30=(CLinePar (CParagraph 0 (0 0) 1 2 1 0 180) 
COMMENT                          "storage type: Basic" 1) 
COMMENT                     #31=(CLinePar (CParagraph 0 (0 0) 1 2 1 0 180) 
COMMENT                          "form: Circular" 1))) "General Description") 
COMMENT              #32=(CFolderPar 
COMMENT                   (CGroupPar (CParagraph 2 (0 0) 1 1 0 0 178) 
COMMENT                    (CObjectList 
COMMENT                     #33=(CLinePar (CParagraph 0 (0 0) 1 2 1 0 180) 
COMMENT                          "Original Source Database: GenBank" 1) 
COMMENT                     #34=(CLinePar (CParagraph 0 (0 0) 1 2 1 0 180) 
COMMENT                          "Modification Date in the Original DB: 29-MAR-2016" 1))) 
COMMENT                   "Standard Fields") 
COMMENT              #35=(CRefLinePar 
COMMENT                   (CLinePar (CParagraph 0 (0 0) 0 2 0 0 233) "Comments" 2) 1 "" 
COMMENT                   0 0) 
COMMENT              #36=(CFolderPar 
COMMENT                   (CGroupPar (CParagraph 8 (0 0) 1 2 0 0 178) (CObjectList)) 
COMMENT                   "Annotations") 
COMMENT              #37=(CFolderPar 
COMMENT                   (CGroupPar (CParagraph 12 (6 0) 1 2 0 0 178) 
COMMENT                    (CObjectList 
COMMENT                     #38=(CFolderPar 
COMMENT                          (CGroupPar (CParagraph 4 (7 4 0) 1 2 1 0 178) 
COMMENT                           (CObjectList 
COMMENT                            #39=(CFolderPar 
COMMENT                                 (CGroupPar 
COMMENT                                  (CParagraph 86 (3 #18# 0) 1 2 2 0 327) 
COMMENT                                  (CObjectList 
COMMENT                                   #40=(CLinePar 
COMMENT                                        (CParagraph 0 (0 0) 1 2 3 0 180) 
COMMENT                                        "Start: 86    End: 388 " 1))) 
COMMENT                                 "las_prec_WP052434589.1") 
COMMENT                            #41=(CFolderPar 
COMMENT                                 (CGroupPar 
COMMENT                                  (CParagraph 502 (3 #19# 0) 1 2 2 0 327) 
COMMENT                                  (CObjectList 
COMMENT                                   #42=(CLinePar 
COMMENT                                        (CParagraph 0 (0 0) 1 2 3 0 180) 
COMMENT                                        "Start: 502   End: 2316" 1))) 
COMMENT                                 "las_WP052434589.1") 
COMMENT                            #43=(CFolderPar 
COMMENT                                 (CGroupPar 
COMMENT                                  (CParagraph 2430 (3 #20# 0) 1 2 2 0 327) 
COMMENT                                  (CObjectList 
COMMENT                                   #44=(CLinePar 
COMMENT                                        (CParagraph 0 (0 0) 1 2 3 0 180) 
COMMENT                                        "Start: 2430  End: 2732" 1))) 
COMMENT                                 "las_WP042385008.1") 
COMMENT                            #45=(CFolderPar 
COMMENT                                 (CGroupPar 
COMMENT                                  (CParagraph 2846 (3 #21# 0) 1 2 2 1 327) 
COMMENT                                  (CObjectList 
COMMENT                                   #46=(CLinePar 
COMMENT                                        (CParagraph 0 (0 0) 1 2 3 0 180) 
COMMENT                                        "Start: 2846  End: 3295" 1))) 
COMMENT                                 "las_WP042385006.1"))) "CDS (4 total)") 
COMMENT                     #47=(CFolderPar 
COMMENT                          (CGroupPar (CParagraph 21 (7 21 0) 1 1 1 0 178) 
COMMENT                           (CObjectList 
COMMENT                            #48=(CFolderPar 
COMMENT                                 (CGroupPar (CParagraph 1 (3 #2# 0) 1 2 2 0 194) 
COMMENT                                  (CObjectList 
COMMENT                                   #49=(CLinePar 
COMMENT                                        (CParagraph 0 (0 0) 1 2 3 0 180) 
COMMENT                                        "Start: 1     End: 4   " 1) 
COMMENT                                   #50=(CLinePar 
COMMENT                                        (CParagraph 0 (0 0) 1 2 3 0 180) 
COMMENT                                        "Original Location Description:" 1) 
COMMENT                                   #51=(CLinePar 
COMMENT                                        (CParagraph 0 (0 0) 1 2 3 0 180) 
COMMENT                                        "   1..4" 1))) "Adapter ATGG") 
COMMENT                            #52=(CFolderPar 
COMMENT                                 (CGroupPar 
COMMENT                                  (CParagraph 441 (3 #5# 0) 1 2 2 0 194) 
COMMENT                                  (CObjectList 
COMMENT                                   #53=(CLinePar 
COMMENT                                        (CParagraph 0 (0 0) 1 2 3 0 180) 
COMMENT                                        "Start: 441   End: 444 " 1) 
COMMENT                                   #54=(CLinePar 
COMMENT                                        (CParagraph 0 (0 0) 1 2 3 0 180) 
COMMENT                                        "Original Location Description:" 1) 
COMMENT                                   #55=(CLinePar 
COMMENT                                        (CParagraph 0 (0 0) 1 2 3 0 180) 
COMMENT                                        "   321..324" 1))) "Adapter CCCT") 
COMMENT                            #56=(CFolderPar 
COMMENT                                 (CGroupPar 
COMMENT                                  (CParagraph 2369 (3 #7# 0) 1 2 2 0 194) 
COMMENT                                  (CObjectList 
COMMENT                                   #57=(CLinePar 
COMMENT                                        (CParagraph 0 (0 0) 1 2 3 0 180) 
COMMENT                                        "Start: 2369  End: 2372" 1) 
COMMENT                                   #58=(CLinePar 
COMMENT                                        (CParagraph 0 (0 0) 1 2 3 0 180) 
COMMENT                                        "Original Location Description:" 1) 
COMMENT                                   #59=(CLinePar 
COMMENT                                        (CParagraph 0 (0 0) 1 2 3 0 180) 
COMMENT                                        "   2990..2993" 1))) "Adapter GCTC") 
COMMENT                            #60=(CFolderPar 
COMMENT                                 (CGroupPar 
COMMENT                                  (CParagraph 2785 (3 #8# 0) 1 2 2 0 194) 
COMMENT                                  (CObjectList 
COMMENT                                   #61=(CLinePar 
COMMENT                                        (CParagraph 0 (0 0) 1 2 3 0 180) 
COMMENT                                        "Start: 2785  End: 2788" 1) 
COMMENT                                   #62=(CLinePar 
COMMENT                                        (CParagraph 0 (0 0) 1 2 3 0 180) 
COMMENT                                        "Original Location Description:" 1) 
COMMENT                                   #63=(CLinePar 
COMMENT                                        (CParagraph 0 (0 0) 1 2 3 0 180) 
COMMENT                                        "   3014..3017" 1))) "Adapter CGGT") 
COMMENT                            #64=(CFolderPar 
COMMENT                                 (CGroupPar 
COMMENT                                  (CParagraph 3348 (3 #9# 0) 1 2 2 0 194) 
COMMENT                                  (CObjectList 
COMMENT                                   #65=(CLinePar 
COMMENT                                        (CParagraph 0 (0 0) 1 2 3 0 180) 
COMMENT                                        "Start: 3348  End: 3351" 1) 
COMMENT                                   #66=(CLinePar 
COMMENT                                        (CParagraph 0 (0 0) 1 2 3 0 180) 
COMMENT                                        "Original Location Description:" 1) 
COMMENT                                   #67=(CLinePar 
COMMENT                                        (CParagraph 0 (0 0) 1 2 3 0 180) 
COMMENT                                        "   3158..3161" 1))) "Adapter AGCG") 
COMMENT                            #68=(CFolderPar 
COMMENT                                 (CGroupPar 
COMMENT                                  (CParagraph 3352 (3 #10# 0) 1 2 2 0 194) 
COMMENT                                  (CObjectList 
COMMENT                                   #69=(CLinePar 
COMMENT                                        (CParagraph 0 (0 0) 1 2 3 0 180) 
COMMENT                                        "Start: 3352  End: 8359" 1) 
COMMENT                                   #70=(CLinePar 
COMMENT                                        (CParagraph 0 (0 0) 1 2 3 0 180) 
COMMENT                                        "Original Location Description:" 1) 
COMMENT                                   #71=(CLinePar 
COMMENT                                        (CParagraph 0 (0 0) 1 2 3 0 180) 
COMMENT                                        "   3162..8169" 1))) "pET28a backbone"))) 
COMMENT                          "Misc. Feature (6 total)") 
COMMENT                     #72=(CFolderPar 
COMMENT                          (CGroupPar (CParagraph 30 (7 30 0) 1 1 1 0 178) 
COMMENT                           (CObjectList 
COMMENT                            #73=(CFolderPar 
COMMENT                                 (CGroupPar (CParagraph 5 (3 #3# 0) 1 2 2 0 194) 
COMMENT                                  (CObjectList 
COMMENT                                   #74=(CLinePar 
COMMENT                                        (CParagraph 0 (0 0) 1 2 3 0 180) 
COMMENT                                        "Start: 5     End: 21  " 1) 
COMMENT                                   #75=(CLinePar 
COMMENT                                        (CParagraph 0 (0 0) 1 2 3 0 180) 
COMMENT                                        "Original Location Description:" 1) 
COMMENT                                   #76=(CLinePar 
COMMENT                                        (CParagraph 0 (0 0) 1 2 3 0 180) 
COMMENT                                        "   5..21" 1))) "T7 promoter") 
COMMENT                            #77=(CFolderPar 
COMMENT                                 (CGroupPar 
COMMENT                                  (CParagraph 445 (3 #11# 0) 1 2 2 0 194) 
COMMENT                                  (CObjectList 
COMMENT                                   #78=(CLinePar 
COMMENT                                        (CParagraph 0 (0 0) 1 2 3 0 180) 
COMMENT                                        "Start: 445   End: 461 " 1) 
COMMENT                                   #79=(CLinePar 
COMMENT                                        (CParagraph 0 (0 0) 1 2 3 0 180) 
COMMENT                                        "Original Location Description:" 1) 
COMMENT                                   #80=(CLinePar 
COMMENT                                        (CParagraph 0 (0 0) 1 2 3 0 180) 
COMMENT                                        "   325..341" 1))) "T7 Promoter") 
COMMENT                            #81=(CFolderPar 
COMMENT                                 (CGroupPar 
COMMENT                                  (CParagraph 2373 (3 #14# 0) 1 2 2 0 194) 
COMMENT                                  (CObjectList 
COMMENT                                   #82=(CLinePar 
COMMENT                                        (CParagraph 0 (0 0) 1 2 3 0 180) 
COMMENT                                        "Start: 2373  End: 2429" 1))) 
COMMENT                                 "T7 Promoter") 
COMMENT                            #83=(CFolderPar 
COMMENT                                 (CGroupPar 
COMMENT                                  (CParagraph 2789 (3 #16# 0) 1 2 2 0 194) 
COMMENT                                  (CObjectList 
COMMENT                                   #84=(CLinePar 
COMMENT                                        (CParagraph 0 (0 0) 1 2 3 0 180) 
COMMENT                                        "Start: 2789  End: 2845" 1))) 
COMMENT                                 "T7 Promoter"))) 
COMMENT                          "Promoter Prokaryotic (4 total)") 
COMMENT                     #85=(CFolderPar 
COMMENT                          (CGroupPar (CParagraph 43 (7 43 0) 1 1 1 0 178) 
COMMENT                           (CObjectList 
COMMENT                            #86=(CFolderPar 
COMMENT                                 (CGroupPar 
COMMENT                                  (CParagraph 393 (3 #6# 0) 1 2 2 0 194) 
COMMENT                                  (CObjectList 
COMMENT                                   #87=(CLinePar 
COMMENT                                        (CParagraph 0 (0 0) 1 2 3 0 180) 
COMMENT                                        "Start: 393   End: 440 " 1) 
COMMENT                                   #88=(CLinePar 
COMMENT                                        (CParagraph 0 (0 0) 1 2 3 0 180) 
COMMENT                                        "Original Location Description:" 1) 
COMMENT                                   #89=(CLinePar 
COMMENT                                        (CParagraph 0 (0 0) 1 2 3 0 180) 
COMMENT                                        "   273..320" 1))) "T7 terminator") 
COMMENT                            #90=(CFolderPar 
COMMENT                                 (CGroupPar 
COMMENT                                  (CParagraph 2321 (3 #13# 0) 1 2 2 0 194) 
COMMENT                                  (CObjectList 
COMMENT                                   #91=(CLinePar 
COMMENT                                        (CParagraph 0 (0 0) 1 2 3 0 180) 
COMMENT                                        "Start: 2321  End: 2368" 1) 
COMMENT                                   #92=(CLinePar 
COMMENT                                        (CParagraph 0 (0 0) 1 2 3 0 180) 
COMMENT                                        "Original Location Description:" 1) 
COMMENT                                   #93=(CLinePar 
COMMENT                                        (CParagraph 0 (0 0) 1 2 3 0 180) 
COMMENT                                        "   2942..2989" 1))) "T7 Terminator") 
COMMENT                            #94=(CFolderPar 
COMMENT                                 (CGroupPar 
COMMENT                                  (CParagraph 2737 (3 #15# 0) 1 2 2 0 194) 
COMMENT                                  (CObjectList 
COMMENT                                   #95=(CLinePar 
COMMENT                                        (CParagraph 0 (0 0) 1 2 3 0 180) 
COMMENT                                        "Start: 2737  End: 2784" 1))) 
COMMENT                                 "T7 Terminator") 
COMMENT                            #96=(CFolderPar 
COMMENT                                 (CGroupPar 
COMMENT                                  (CParagraph 3300 (3 #17# 0) 1 2 2 0 194) 
COMMENT                                  (CObjectList 
COMMENT                                   #97=(CLinePar 
COMMENT                                        (CParagraph 0 (0 0) 1 2 3 0 180) 
COMMENT                                        "Start: 3300  End: 3347" 1))) 
COMMENT                                 "T7 Terminator"))) "Terminator (4 total)") 
COMMENT                     #98=(CFolderPar 
COMMENT                          (CGroupPar (CParagraph 103 (7 103 0) 1 1 1 0 178) 
COMMENT                           (CObjectList 
COMMENT                            #99=(CFolderPar 
COMMENT                                 (CGroupPar 
COMMENT                                  (CParagraph 24 (3 #4# 0) 1 2 2 0 194) 
COMMENT                                  (CObjectList 
COMMENT                                   #100=(CLinePar 
COMMENT                                         (CParagraph 0 (0 0) 1 2 3 0 180) 
COMMENT                                         "Start: 24    End: 47  " 1) 
COMMENT                                   #101=(CLinePar 
COMMENT                                         (CParagraph 0 (0 0) 1 2 3 0 180) 
COMMENT                                         "Original Location Description:" 1) 
COMMENT                                   #102=(CLinePar 
COMMENT                                         (CParagraph 0 (0 0) 1 2 3 0 180) 
COMMENT                                         "   24..47" 1))) "lac operator") 
COMMENT                            #103=(CFolderPar 
COMMENT                                  (CGroupPar 
COMMENT                                   (CParagraph 464 (3 #12# 0) 1 2 2 0 194) 
COMMENT                                   (CObjectList 
COMMENT                                    #104=(CLinePar 
COMMENT                                          (CParagraph 0 (0 0) 1 2 3 0 180) 
COMMENT                                          "Start: 464   End: 487 " 1) 
COMMENT                                    #105=(CLinePar 
COMMENT                                          (CParagraph 0 (0 0) 1 2 3 0 180) 
COMMENT                                          "Original Location Description:" 1) 
COMMENT                                    #106=(CLinePar 
COMMENT                                          (CParagraph 0 (0 0) 1 2 3 0 180) 
COMMENT                                          "   344..367" 1))) "lac operator"))) 
COMMENT                          "Operon (2 total)"))) "Feature Map") 
COMMENT              #107=(CFolderPar 
COMMENT                    (CGroupPar (CParagraph 13 (0 0) 1 1 0 0 178) 
COMMENT                     (CObjectList 
COMMENT                      #108=(CRSFolderPar 
COMMENT                            (CFolderPar 
COMMENT                             (CGroupPar (CParagraph 100915672 (8 0) 1 1 1 0 178) 
COMMENT                              (CObjectList 
COMMENT                               #109=(CGroupPar 
COMMENT                                     (CParagraph 0 (10 #1# 0) 1 2 2 0 180) 
COMMENT                                     (CObjectList 
COMMENT                                      #110=(CLinePar 
COMMENT                                            (CParagraph 0 (1 #1# 1) 1 2 2 0 191) 
COMMENT                                            " N1: 6400 " 1) 
COMMENT                                      #111=(CLinePar 
COMMENT                                            (CParagraph 0 (1 #1# 2) 1 2 2 0 191) 
COMMENT                                            " N2: 6760 " 1) 
COMMENT                                      #112=(CLinePar 
COMMENT                                            (CParagraph 0 (1 #1# 3) 1 2 2 0 191) 
COMMENT                                            " N3: 7134 (on complementary strand)" 
COMMENT                                            1) 
COMMENT                                      #113=(CLinePar 
COMMENT                                            (CParagraph 0 (1 #1# 4) 1 2 2 0 191) 
COMMENT                                            " N4: 7473 (on complementary strand)" 
COMMENT                                            1))))) "BbsI: 4 sites") 8 12 
COMMENT                            "GAAGACNNNNNNN" "CTTCTGNNNNNNN") 
COMMENT                      #114=(CRSFolderPar 
COMMENT                            (CFolderPar 
COMMENT                             (CGroupPar (CParagraph 100915544 (8 0) 1 1 1 0 178) 
COMMENT                              (CObjectList)) "BsaI: 0 sites") 7 11 
COMMENT                            "GGTCTCNNNNNN" "CCAGAGNNNNNN"))) 
COMMENT                    "Restriction/Methylation Map")))) 
COMMENT       (CGraphView 
COMMENT        (CWStyleSheet 
COMMENT         (CObjectList 
COMMENT          #115=(CWidgetStyle "RSite Label" 1 (LOGPEN 0 0 13408563) 1 0 1 
COMMENT                (LOGFONT 0 0 0 0 400 0 0 0 0 3 2 1 18 "Georgia") 0.555556 0 1 5 
COMMENT                "@N (@S)" 0) 
COMMENT          #116=(CWidgetStyle "Signal Label" 1 (LOGPEN 0 0 0) 1 0 1 
COMMENT                (LOGFONT 0 0 0 0 700 0 0 0 0 3 2 1 34 "Arial") 0.666667 0 1 1 
COMMENT                "@N" 0) 
COMMENT          #117=(CWidgetStyle "Molecule Label 2" 0 0 1 
COMMENT                (LOGFONT 0 0 0 0 400 0 0 0 0 3 2 1 18 "Georgia") 0.555556 0 1 16 
COMMENT                "@L bp" 0) 
COMMENT          #118=(CWidgetStyle "Molecule Label 1" 0 0 1 
COMMENT                (LOGFONT 0 0 0 0 400 0 0 0 0 3 2 1 34 "Verdana") 0.833333 0 1 1 
COMMENT                "@N" 0) 
COMMENT          #119=(CWidgetStyle "Shape 3" 1 (LOGPEN 0 0 3355545) 1 1 
COMMENT                (LOGBRUSH 0 6724095 0) 0 0 1 (LOGSHAPE 9 1 0.8 1.8 0)) 
COMMENT          #120=(CWidgetStyle "Shape 1" 1 (LOGPEN 0 0 6723840) 1 1 
COMMENT                (LOGBRUSH 0 10079334 0) 0 0 1 (LOGSHAPE 9 1 0.8 1.8 0)) 
COMMENT          #121=(CWidgetStyle "Axis" 1 (LOGPEN 0 0 10079436) 2 1 
COMMENT                (LOGBRUSH 0 13434879 0) 0 0 1 (LOGSHAPE 10 1 0 0 0)) 
COMMENT          #122=(CWidgetStyle "Line 2" 1 (LOGPEN 0 0 6723840) 8 0 0 0 1 
COMMENT                (LOGSHAPE 1 1.9 0 0 0)) 
COMMENT          #123=(CWidgetStyle "RSite" 1 (LOGPEN 0 0 10053171) 8 0 0 0 1 
COMMENT                (LOGSHAPE 1 1.9 0 0 0)) 
COMMENT          #124=(CWidgetStyle "Short Signal" 1 (LOGPEN 0 0 13395507) 10 0 0 0 1 
COMMENT                (LOGSHAPE 1 1.9 0 0 0)) 
COMMENT          #125=(CWidgetStyle "Uniq RSite Label" 1 (LOGPEN 0 0 153) 1 0 1 
COMMENT                (LOGFONT 0 0 0 0 400 0 0 0 0 3 2 1 18 "Georgia") 0.555556 128 1 
COMMENT                5 "@N (@S)" 0) 
COMMENT          #126=(CWidgetStyle "Vanilla" 1 (LOGPEN 0 0 0) 1 1 
COMMENT                (LOGBRUSH 0 16777215 0) 1 
COMMENT                (LOGFONT 0 0 0 0 400 0 0 0 0 7 48 2 18 "Times New Roman") 0.8 0 
COMMENT                1 2 "?" 0) 
COMMENT          #127=(CWidgetStyle "Mark 1" 0 0 1 
COMMENT                (LOGFONT 0 0 0 0 400 0 0 0 2 7 48 2 2 "Windings") 0.7 0 1 2 "?" 
COMMENT                0) 
COMMENT          #128=(CWidgetStyle "Motif Label" 1 (LOGPEN 0 0 16744512) 1 0 1 
COMMENT                (LOGFONT 0 0 0 0 400 0 0 0 0 3 2 1 34 "Arial") 0.611111 8388608 
COMMENT                1 65535 "@N (@H)" 0) 
COMMENT          #129=(CWidgetStyle "Fragment Label 2" 1 (LOGPEN 0 0 0) 1 0 1 
COMMENT                (LOGFONT 0 0 0 0 400 0 0 0 0 3 2 1 49 "Courier New") 1.05 0 1 48 
COMMENT                "@F bp (molecule @L bp)" 0) 
COMMENT          #130=(CWidgetStyle "Fragment Label 1" 1 (LOGPEN 0 0 0) 1 0 1 
COMMENT                (LOGFONT 0 0 0 0 400 0 0 0 0 3 2 1 34 "Arial") 0.91 0 1 1 
COMMENT                "Fragment of @N" 0) 
COMMENT          #131=(CWidgetStyle "Shape 4" 1 (LOGPEN 0 0 0) 1 1 
COMMENT                (LOGBRUSH 2 8388608 5) 0 0 0) 
COMMENT          #132=(CWidgetStyle "Shape 2" 1 (LOGPEN 0 0 0) 1 1 (LOGBRUSH 0 128 0) 0 
COMMENT                0 0) 
COMMENT          #133=(CWidgetStyle "Shape 0" 1 (LOGPEN 0 0 0) 1 1 (LOGBRUSH 0 0 0) 0 0 
COMMENT                0) 
COMMENT          #134=(CWidgetStyle "ORF" 1 (LOGPEN 0 0 16384) 8 0 0 0 1 
COMMENT                (LOGSHAPE 7 0.2 3.41182 2.86186 0.609808)) 
COMMENT          #135=(CWidgetStyle "Line 4" 1 (LOGPEN 0 0 32768) 8 0 0 0 0) 
COMMENT          #136=(CWidgetStyle "Line 3" 1 (LOGPEN 0 0 16711680) 8 0 0 0 0) 
COMMENT          #137=(CWidgetStyle "Line 1" 1 (LOGPEN 0 0 16711680) 1 0 0 0 0) 
COMMENT          #138=(CWidgetStyle "Short Promoter" 1 (LOGPEN 0 0 128) 6 0 0 0 0) 
COMMENT          #139=(CWidgetStyle "Motif" 1 (LOGPEN 0 0 0) 1 0 0 0 0) 
COMMENT          #140=(CWidgetStyle "Line 0" 1 (LOGPEN 0 0 0) 8 0 0 0 0) 
COMMENT          #141=(CWidgetStyle "Void" 0 0 0 0 0) 
COMMENT          #142=(CWidgetStyle "General Label" 1 (LOGPEN 0 0 0) 1 0 1 
COMMENT                (LOGFONT 0 0 0 0 400 0 0 0 0 3 2 1 18 "Times New Roman") 0.91 0 
COMMENT                1 3 "@T @N " 0) 
COMMENT          #143=(CWidgetStyle "Position" 1 (LOGPEN 0 0 0) 1 0 0 0 0) 
COMMENT          #144=(CWidgetStyle "Annotation" 0 0 1 
COMMENT                (LOGFONT 0 0 0 0 400 0 0 0 0 3 2 1 18 "Times New Roman") 0.91 0 
COMMENT                0 0) 
COMMENT          #145=(CWidgetStyle "Position Label" 1 (LOGPEN 0 0 8388608) 1 0 1 
COMMENT                (LOGFONT 0 0 0 0 400 0 1 0 0 3 2 1 34 "Arial") 0.63 8388608 1 1 
COMMENT                "@N" 0) 
COMMENT          #146=(CWidgetStyle "Range" 1 (LOGPEN 0 0 0) 1 1 
COMMENT                (LOGBRUSH 0 16777215 0) 0 0 0) 
COMMENT          #147=(CWidgetStyle "Range Label" 1 (LOGPEN 0 0 8388608) 1 0 1 
COMMENT                (LOGFONT 0 0 0 0 400 0 1 0 0 3 2 1 34 "Arial") 0.63 8388608 1 1 
COMMENT                "@N" 0) 
COMMENT          #148=(CWidgetStyle "ORF Label" 1 (LOGPEN 0 0 49216) 1 0 1 
COMMENT                (LOGFONT 0 0 0 0 400 0 0 0 0 3 2 1 18 "Times New Roman") 
COMMENT                0.611111 0 1 65535 "@N" 0) 
COMMENT          #149=(CWidgetStyle "CDS Label" 1 (LOGPEN 0 0 4227264) 1 0 1 
COMMENT                (LOGFONT 0 0 0 0 400 0 0 0 0 3 2 1 34 "Arial") 0.555556 255 1 1 
COMMENT                "@N" 0) 
COMMENT          #150=(CWidgetStyle "Shape 5" 1 (LOGPEN 0 0 0) 3 1 
COMMENT                (LOGBRUSH 0 16777113 0) 1 
COMMENT                (LOGFONT 0 0 0 0 400 0 0 0 0 7 48 2 50 "Arial") 0.9 0 0 1 
COMMENT                (LOGSHAPE 9 1 0.8 1.8 0)) 
COMMENT          #151=(CWidgetStyle "CDS" 1 (LOGPEN 0 0 0) 1 1 (LOGBRUSH 2 39423 3) 0 0 
COMMENT                1 (LOGSHAPE 9 1 0.8 1.8 0)) 
COMMENT          #152=(CWidgetStyle "Label 2" 1 (LOGPEN 0 0 4227264) 1 0 1 
COMMENT                (LOGFONT 0 0 0 0 400 0 0 0 0 3 2 1 34 "Arial") 0.944444 8388608 
COMMENT                1 1 "@N" 0) 
COMMENT          #153=(CWidgetStyle "Label 3" 1 (LOGPEN 0 0 8421376) 1 0 1 
COMMENT                (LOGFONT 0 0 0 0 700 255 0 0 0 3 2 1 34 "Arial") 0.833333 255 1 
COMMENT                5 "@N (@S)" 0) 
COMMENT          #154=(CWidgetStyle "Label 4" 1 (LOGPEN 0 0 8437824) 1 0 1 
COMMENT                (LOGFONT 0 0 0 0 400 0 0 0 0 3 2 1 34 "Arial") 0.722222 0 1 5 
COMMENT                "@N (@S)" 0)) 0.164644 1.74233 0.164644 2.53336 
COMMENT         (70 (CShapeMapEntry 0 "Unique RSite" 1 "Uniq RSite Label") 67 
COMMENT          (CShapeMapEntry 0 "ORF" 0 "ORF Label")) 40.0378 40.0378 39 39 0.1 
COMMENT         -6293) 1 1 0 1 1 
COMMENT        (mapper: 22.4593 -19.7027 40.0378 40.0378 0.01 10 -1 8359 8359 1 0 0) 
COMMENT        #155=(CGroupWidget (CWidget 0 (0 0) 1 2 0 0 Nil -389 100) 
COMMENT              (CObjectList 
COMMENT               #156=(CGroupWidget (CWidget 1 (0 0) 1 2 0 0 Nil -598 100) 
COMMENT                     (CObjectList 
COMMENT                      #157=(CAxis 
COMMENT                            (CWideLine 
COMMENT                             (CWidget 0 (0 0) 1 2 0 0 #121# 102060740 0) 
COMMENT                             (LOGPEN 0 0 10079436) 2 (LOGBRUSH 0 13434879 0) 1 
COMMENT                             6.27494 6.27294 1 0.0214037) 0.0750471) 
COMMENT                      #158=(CLabel (CWidget 1001 (0 0) 1 2 0 0 #118# 0 100) 
COMMENT                            (LOGPEN 0 0 0) 1 
COMMENT                            (LOGFONT 58 22 0 0 400 0 0 0 0 3 2 1 34 "Verdana") 
COMMENT                            1.74233 0.833333 0 
COMMENT                            "pET28a CrtE B I T7 promtoer and terminator with spacers" 
COMMENT                            "@N" 1 0 0.871165 0 -10 33.0438 1.47361 Nil) 
COMMENT                      #159=(CLabel (CWidget 1002 (0 0) 1 2 0 0 #117# 0 100) 
COMMENT                            (LOGPEN 0 0 0) 1 
COMMENT                            (LOGFONT 38 14 0 0 400 0 0 0 0 3 2 1 18 "Georgia") 
COMMENT                            1.74233 0.555556 0 "8359 bp" "@L bp" 16 0 -0.871165 
COMMENT                            0 -10.8 2.92224 0.974079 Nil)) (CObjectList)) 
COMMENT               #160=(CGroupWidget (CWidget 10 (6 0) 1 2 0 0 Nil 1836020336 100) 
COMMENT                     (CObjectList 
COMMENT                      #161=(CGroupWidget 
COMMENT                            (CWidget 4 (7 4 0) 1 2 0 0 Nil -389 100) 
COMMENT                            (CObjectList 
COMMENT                             #162=(CWideArrow 
COMMENT                                   (CWideLine 
COMMENT                                    (CWidget 0 (3 #18# 0) 1 2 0 0 #119# 0 100) 
COMMENT                                    (LOGPEN 0 0 3355545) 1 
COMMENT                                    (LOGBRUSH 0 6724095 0) 1 5.982 6.2094 1 
COMMENT                                    0.082322) 0.8 1.8 0) 
COMMENT                             #163=(CLabel (CWidget 0 (0 0) 1 2 0 0 #116# 0 100) 
COMMENT                                   (LOGPEN 0 0 0) 1 
COMMENT                                   (LOGFONT 46 17 0 0 700 0 0 0 0 3 2 1 34 
COMMENT                                    "Arial") 1.74233 0.666667 0 
COMMENT                                   "las prec WP052434589.1" "@N" 1 11.7964 
COMMENT                                   12.1963 0 -10 9.54098 1.07399 #162#) 
COMMENT                             #164=(CWideArrow 
COMMENT                                   (CWideLine 
COMMENT                                    (CWidget 0 (3 #19# 0) 1 2 0 0 #119# 0 100) 
COMMENT                                    (LOGPEN 0 0 3355545) 1 
COMMENT                                    (LOGBRUSH 0 6724095 0) 1 4.53509 5.8972 1 
COMMENT                                    0.082322) 0.8 1.8 0) 
COMMENT                             #165=(CLabel (CWidget 0 (0 0) 1 2 0 0 #116# 0 100) 
COMMENT                                   (LOGPEN 0 0 0) 1 
COMMENT                                   (LOGFONT 46 17 0 0 700 0 0 0 0 3 2 1 34 
COMMENT                                    "Arial") 1.74233 0.666667 0 
COMMENT                                   "las WP052434589.1" "@N" 1 17.3886 3.48466 0 
COMMENT                                   -10 7.56785 1.07399 #164#) 
COMMENT                             #166=(CWideArrow 
COMMENT                                   (CWideLine 
COMMENT                                    (CWidget 0 (3 #20# 0) 1 2 0 0 #119# 0 100) 
COMMENT                                    (LOGPEN 0 0 3355545) 1 
COMMENT                                    (LOGBRUSH 0 6724095 0) 1 4.2229 4.45029 1 
COMMENT                                    0.082322) 0.8 1.8 0) 
COMMENT                             #167=(CLabel (CWidget 0 (0 0) 1 2 0 0 #116# 0 100) 
COMMENT                                   (LOGPEN 0 0 0) 1 
COMMENT                                   (LOGFONT 46 17 0 0 700 0 0 0 0 3 2 1 34 
COMMENT                                    "Arial") 1.74233 0.666667 0 
COMMENT                                   "las WP042385008.1" "@N" 1 17.113 -6.96932 0 
COMMENT                                   -10 7.56785 1.07399 #166#) 
COMMENT                             #168=(CWideArrow 
COMMENT                                   (CWideLine 
COMMENT                                    (CWidget 0 (3 #21# 0) 1 2 0 0 #119# 0 100) 
COMMENT                                    (LOGPEN 0 0 3355545) 1 
COMMENT                                    (LOGBRUSH 0 6724095 0) 1 3.80038 4.1381 1 
COMMENT                                    0.082322) 0.8 1.8 0) 
COMMENT                             #169=(CLabel (CWidget 0 (0 0) 1 2 0 0 #116# 0 100) 
COMMENT                                   (LOGPEN 0 0 0) 1 
COMMENT                                   (LOGFONT 46 17 0 0 700 0 0 0 0 3 2 1 34 
COMMENT                                    "Arial") 1.74233 0.666667 0 
COMMENT                                   "las WP042385006.1" "@N" 1 15.0111 -13.9386 0 
COMMENT                                   -10 7.56785 1.07399 #168#)) (CObjectList)) 
COMMENT                      #170=(CGroupWidget 
COMMENT                            (CWidget 21 (7 21 0) 1 2 0 0 Nil -530 100) 
COMMENT                            (CObjectList 
COMMENT                             #171=(CScratch 
COMMENT                                   (CWidget 0 (3 #2# 0) 1 2 0 0 #124# 100819440 
COMMENT                                    100) (LOGPEN 0 8 13395507) 10 1 6.27319 1.9 
COMMENT                                   0.082322 1) 
COMMENT                             #172=(CLabel (CWidget 0 (0 0) 1 2 0 0 #116# 0 100) 
COMMENT                                   (LOGPEN 0 0 0) 1 
COMMENT                                   (LOGFONT 46 17 0 0 700 0 0 0 0 3 2 1 34 
COMMENT                                    "Arial") 1.74233 0.666667 0 "Adapter ATGG" 
COMMENT                                   "@N" 1 4.45535 17.4233 0 -10 5.86945 1.07399 
COMMENT                                   #171#) 
COMMENT                             #173=(CScratch 
COMMENT                                   (CWidget 0 (3 #5# 0) 1 2 0 0 #124# 101240000 
COMMENT                                    100) (LOGPEN 0 8 13395507) 10 1 5.94298 1.9 
COMMENT                                   0.082322 1) 
COMMENT                             #174=(CLabel (CWidget 0 (0 0) 1 2 0 0 #116# 0 100) 
COMMENT                                   (LOGPEN 0 0 0) 1 
COMMENT                                   (LOGFONT 46 17 0 0 700 0 0 0 0 3 2 1 34 
COMMENT                                    "Arial") 1.74233 0.666667 0 "Adapter CCCT" 
COMMENT                                   "@N" 1 13.935 8.71165 0 -10 5.86945 1.07399 
COMMENT                                   #173#) 
COMMENT                             #175=(CScratch 
COMMENT                                   (CWidget 0 (3 #7# 0) 1 2 0 0 #124# 101478080 
COMMENT                                    100) (LOGPEN 0 8 13395507) 10 1 4.49607 1.9 
COMMENT                                   0.082322 1) 
COMMENT                             #176=(CLabel (CWidget 0 (0 0) 1 2 0 0 #116# 0 100) 
COMMENT                                   (LOGPEN 0 0 0) 1 
COMMENT                                   (LOGFONT 46 17 0 0 700 0 0 0 0 3 2 1 34 
COMMENT                                    "Arial") 1.74233 0.666667 0 "Adapter GCTC" 
COMMENT                                   "@N" 1 16.5234 -3.48466 0 -10 5.86945 1.07399 
COMMENT                                   #175#) 
COMMENT                             #177=(CScratch 
COMMENT                                   (CWidget 0 (3 #8# 0) 1 2 0 0 #124# 1226 100) 
COMMENT                                   (LOGPEN 0 8 13395507) 10 1 4.18387 1.9 
COMMENT                                   0.082322 1) 
COMMENT                             #178=(CLabel (CWidget 0 (0 0) 1 2 0 0 #116# 0 100) 
COMMENT                                   (LOGPEN 0 0 0) 1 
COMMENT                                   (LOGFONT 46 17 0 0 700 0 0 0 0 3 2 1 34 
COMMENT                                    "Arial") 1.74233 0.666667 0 "Adapter CGGT" 
COMMENT                                   "@N" 1 15.5103 -10.454 0 -10 5.86945 1.07399 
COMMENT                                   #177#) 
COMMENT                             #179=(CScratch 
COMMENT                                   (CWidget 0 (3 #9# 0) 1 2 0 0 #124# 101240576 
COMMENT                                    100) (LOGPEN 0 8 13395507) 10 1 3.76136 1.9 
COMMENT                                   0.082322 1) 
COMMENT                             #180=(CLabel (CWidget 0 (0 0) 1 2 0 0 #116# 0 100) 
COMMENT                                   (LOGPEN 0 0 0) 1 
COMMENT                                   (LOGFONT 46 17 0 0 700 0 0 0 0 3 2 1 34 
COMMENT                                    "Arial") 1.74233 0.666667 0 "Adapter AGCG" 
COMMENT                                   "@N" 1 12.1724 -17.4233 0 -10 5.96936 1.07399 
COMMENT                                   #179#) 
COMMENT                             #181=(CWideArrow 
COMMENT                                   (CWideLine 
COMMENT                                    (CWidget 0 (3 #10# 0) 1 2 0 0 #120# 0 100) 
COMMENT                                    (LOGPEN 0 0 6723840) 1 
COMMENT                                    (LOGBRUSH 0 10079334 0) 0.835356 6.27319 
COMMENT                                    3.75836 1 0.082322) 0.8 1.8 0) 
COMMENT                             #182=(CLabel (CWidget 0 (0 0) 1 2 0 0 #116# 0 100) 
COMMENT                                   (LOGPEN 0 0 0) 1 
COMMENT                                   (LOGFONT 46 17 0 0 700 0 0 0 0 3 2 1 34 
COMMENT                                    "Arial") 1.74233 0.666667 0 
COMMENT                                   "pET28a backbone" "@N" 1 -17.1447 -3.48466 0 
COMMENT                                   -10 7.0933 1.07399 #181#)) (CObjectList)) 
COMMENT                      #183=(CGroupWidget 
COMMENT                            (CWidget 30 (7 30 0) 1 2 0 0 Nil 1852404597 100) 
COMMENT                            (CObjectList 
COMMENT                             #184=(CPromoterArrow 
COMMENT                                   (CLine 
COMMENT                                    (CWidget 0 (3 #3# 0) 1 2 0 0 #138# 0 100) 
COMMENT                                    (LOGPEN 0 4 128) 6 1.16464 6.18292 6.27018) 
COMMENT                                   0.4 0.082322 1.08464 1.8 1.8 0) 
COMMENT                             #185=(CLabel (CWidget 0 (0 0) 1 2 0 0 #116# 0 100) 
COMMENT                                   (LOGPEN 0 0 0) 1 
COMMENT                                   (LOGFONT 46 17 0 0 700 0 0 0 0 3 2 1 34 
COMMENT                                    "Arial") 1.74233 0.666667 0 "T7 promoter" 
COMMENT                                   "@N" 1 4.36516 13.9386 0 -10 4.9703 1.07399 
COMMENT                                   #184#) 
COMMENT                             #186=(CPromoterArrow 
COMMENT                                   (CLine 
COMMENT                                    (CWidget 0 (3 #11# 0) 1 2 0 0 #138# 0 100) 
COMMENT                                    (LOGPEN 0 4 128) 6 1.16464 5.85271 5.93998) 
COMMENT                                   0.4 0.082322 1.08464 1.8 1.8 0) 
COMMENT                             #187=(CLabel (CWidget 0 (0 0) 1 2 0 0 #116# 0 100) 
COMMENT                                   (LOGPEN 0 0 0) 1 
COMMENT                                   (LOGFONT 46 17 0 0 700 0 0 0 0 3 2 1 34 
COMMENT                                    "Arial") 1.74233 0.666667 0 "T7 Promoter" 
COMMENT                                   "@N" 1 15.4003 5.22699 0 -10 5.02026 1.07399 
COMMENT                                   #186#) 
COMMENT                             #188=(CPromoterArrow 
COMMENT                                   (CLine 
COMMENT                                    (CWidget 0 (3 #14# 0) 1 2 0 0 #138# 0 100) 
COMMENT                                    (LOGPEN 0 4 128) 6 1.16464 4.4058 4.49307) 
COMMENT                                   0.4 0.082322 1.08464 1.8 1.8 0) 
COMMENT                             #189=(CLabel (CWidget 0 (0 0) 1 2 0 0 #116# 0 100) 
COMMENT                                   (LOGPEN 0 0 0) 1 
COMMENT                                   (LOGFONT 46 17 0 0 700 0 0 0 0 3 2 1 34 
COMMENT                                    "Arial") 1.74233 0.666667 0 "T7 Promoter" 
COMMENT                                   "@N" 1 15.9943 -5.22699 0 -10 5.02026 1.07399 
COMMENT                                   #188#) 
COMMENT                             #190=(CPromoterArrow 
COMMENT                                   (CLine 
COMMENT                                    (CWidget 0 (3 #16# 0) 1 2 0 0 #138# 0 100) 
COMMENT                                    (LOGPEN 0 4 128) 6 1.16464 4.09361 4.18087) 
COMMENT                                   0.4 0.082322 1.08464 1.8 1.8 0) 
COMMENT                             #191=(CLabel 
COMMENT                                   (CWidget 0 (0 0) 1 2 0 0 #116# 584 100) 
COMMENT                                   (LOGPEN 0 0 0) 1 
COMMENT                                   (LOGFONT 46 17 0 0 700 0 0 0 0 3 2 1 34 
COMMENT                                    "Arial") 1.74233 0.666667 0 "T7 Promoter" 
COMMENT                                   "@N" 1 14.7958 -12.1963 0 -10 5.02026 1.07399 
COMMENT                                   #190#)) (CObjectList)) 
COMMENT                      #192=(CGroupWidget 
COMMENT                            (CWidget 43 (7 43 0) 1 2 0 0 Nil 1836020336 100) 
COMMENT                            (CObjectList 
COMMENT                             #193=(CScratch 
COMMENT                                   (CWidget 0 (3 #6# 0) 1 2 0 0 #124# 101240912 
COMMENT                                    100) (LOGPEN 0 8 13395507) 10 1 5.979 1.9 
COMMENT                                   0.082322 1) 
COMMENT                             #194=(CLabel (CWidget 0 (0 0) 1 2 0 0 #116# 0 100) 
COMMENT                                   (LOGPEN 0 0 0) 1 
COMMENT                                   (LOGFONT 46 17 0 0 700 0 0 0 0 3 2 1 34 
COMMENT                                    "Arial") 1.74233 0.666667 0 "T7 terminator" 
COMMENT                                   "@N" 1 12.0848 10.454 0 -10 5.41988 1.07399 
COMMENT                                   #193#) 
COMMENT                             #195=(CScratch 
COMMENT                                   (CWidget 0 (3 #13# 0) 1 2 0 0 #124# 1 100) 
COMMENT                                   (LOGPEN 0 8 13395507) 10 1 4.53209 1.9 
COMMENT                                   0.082322 1) 
COMMENT                             #196=(CLabel (CWidget 0 (0 0) 1 2 0 0 #116# 0 100) 
COMMENT                                   (LOGPEN 0 0 0) 1 
COMMENT                                   (LOGFONT 46 17 0 0 700 0 0 0 0 3 2 1 34 
COMMENT                                    "Arial") 1.74233 0.666667 0 "T7 Terminator" 
COMMENT                                   "@N" 1 16.5701 -1.74233 0 -10 5.64467 1.07399 
COMMENT                                   #195#) 
COMMENT                             #197=(CScratch 
COMMENT                                   (CWidget 0 (3 #15# 0) 1 2 0 0 #124# 56442920 
COMMENT                                    100) (LOGPEN 0 8 13395507) 10 1 4.2199 1.9 
COMMENT                                   0.082322 1) 
COMMENT                             #198=(CLabel (CWidget 0 (0 0) 1 2 0 0 #116# 0 100) 
COMMENT                                   (LOGPEN 0 0 0) 1 
COMMENT                                   (LOGFONT 46 17 0 0 700 0 0 0 0 3 2 1 34 
COMMENT                                    "Arial") 1.74233 0.666667 0 "T7 Terminator" 
COMMENT                                   "@N" 1 15.4749 -8.71165 0 -10 5.64467 1.07399 
COMMENT                                   #197#) 
COMMENT                             #199=(CScratch 
COMMENT                                   (CWidget 0 (3 #17# 0) 1 2 0 0 #124# 101479760 
COMMENT                                    100) (LOGPEN 0 8 13395507) 10 1 3.79738 1.9 
COMMENT                                   0.082322 1) 
COMMENT                             #200=(CLabel (CWidget 0 (0 0) 1 2 0 0 #116# 0 100) 
COMMENT                                   (LOGPEN 0 0 0) 1 
COMMENT                                   (LOGFONT 46 17 0 0 700 0 0 0 0 3 2 1 34 
COMMENT                                    "Arial") 1.74233 0.666667 0 "T7 Terminator" 
COMMENT                                   "@N" 1 12.3034 -15.681 0 -10 5.64467 1.07399 
COMMENT                                   #199#)) (CObjectList)) 
COMMENT                      #201=(CGroupWidget 
COMMENT                            (CWidget 103 (7 103 0) 1 2 0 0 Nil -1437 100) 
COMMENT                            (CObjectList 
COMMENT                             #202=(CScratch 
COMMENT                                   (CWidget 0 (3 #4# 0) 1 2 0 0 #124# 57763024 
COMMENT                                    100) (LOGPEN 0 8 13395507) 10 1 6.25592 1.9 
COMMENT                                   0.082322 1) 
COMMENT                             #203=(CLabel (CWidget 0 (0 0) 1 2 0 0 #116# 0 100) 
COMMENT                                   (LOGPEN 0 0 0) 1 
COMMENT                                   (LOGFONT 46 17 0 0 700 0 0 0 0 3 2 1 34 
COMMENT                                    "Arial") 1.74233 0.666667 0 "lac operator" 
COMMENT                                   "@N" 1 4.01101 15.681 0 -10 4.84542 1.07399 
COMMENT                                   #202#) 
COMMENT                             #204=(CScratch 
COMMENT                                   (CWidget 0 (3 #12# 0) 1 2 0 0 #124# 100820360 
COMMENT                                    100) (LOGPEN 0 8 13395507) 10 1 5.92572 1.9 
COMMENT                                   0.082322 1) 
COMMENT                             #205=(CLabel (CWidget 0 (0 0) 1 2 0 0 #116# 0 100) 
COMMENT                                   (LOGPEN 0 0 0) 1 
COMMENT                                   (LOGFONT 46 17 0 0 700 0 0 0 0 3 2 1 34 
COMMENT                                    "Arial") 1.74233 0.666667 0 "lac operator" 
COMMENT                                   "@N" 1 14.5475 6.96932 0 -10 4.84542 1.07399 
COMMENT                                   #204#)) (CObjectList))) (CObjectList)) 
COMMENT               #206=(CGroupWidget (CWidget 11 (8 0) 1 2 0 0 Nil -738 100) 
COMMENT                     (CObjectList 
COMMENT                      #207=(CGroupWidget 
COMMENT                            (CWidget 4 (10 #1# 0) 1 2 0 0 Nil -1158 100) 
COMMENT                            (CObjectList 
COMMENT                             #208=(CScratch 
COMMENT                                   (CWidget 1 (1 #1# 1) 1 2 0 0 #123# 101479312 
COMMENT                                    100) (LOGPEN 0 6 10053171) 8 1 1.47092 1.9 
COMMENT                                   0.082322 1) 
COMMENT                             #209=(CLabel (CWidget 0 (0 0) 1 2 0 0 #115# 0 100) 
COMMENT                                   (LOGPEN 0 0 13408563) 1 
COMMENT                                   (LOGFONT 38 14 0 0 400 0 0 0 0 3 2 1 18 
COMMENT                                    "Georgia") 1.74233 0.555556 0 
COMMENT                                   "{\\i Bbs}I (6400)" "@N (@S)" 5 -15.6145 
COMMENT                                   1.74233 0 -10 4.4458 0.974079 #208#) 
COMMENT                             #210=(CScratch 
COMMENT                                   (CWidget 2 (1 #1# 2) 1 2 0 0 #123# 101239664 
COMMENT                                    100) (LOGPEN 0 6 10053171) 8 1 1.20075 1.9 
COMMENT                                   0.082322 1) 
COMMENT                             #211=(CLabel (CWidget 0 (0 0) 1 2 0 0 #115# 0 100) 
COMMENT                                   (LOGPEN 0 0 13408563) 1 
COMMENT                                   (LOGFONT 38 14 0 0 400 0 0 0 0 3 2 1 18 
COMMENT                                    "Georgia") 1.74233 0.555556 0 
COMMENT                                   "{\\i Bbs}I (6760)" "@N (@S)" 5 -14.8751 
COMMENT                                   5.22699 0 -10 4.34589 0.974079 #210#) 
COMMENT                             #212=(CScratch 
COMMENT                                   (CWidget 3 (1 #1# 3) 1 2 0 0 #123# 1 100) 
COMMENT                                   (LOGPEN 0 6 10053171) 8 1 0.920077 1.9 
COMMENT                                   0.082322 1) 
COMMENT                             #213=(CLabel (CWidget 0 (0 0) 1 2 0 0 #115# 0 100) 
COMMENT                                   (LOGPEN 0 0 13408563) 1 
COMMENT                                   (LOGFONT 38 14 0 0 400 0 0 0 0 3 2 1 18 
COMMENT                                    "Georgia") 1.74233 0.555556 0 
COMMENT                                   "{\\i Bbs}I (7134)" "@N (@S)" 5 -13.2178 
COMMENT                                   8.71165 0 -10 4.27096 0.974079 #212#) 
COMMENT                             #214=(CScratch 
COMMENT                                   (CWidget 4 (1 #1# 4) 1 2 0 0 #123# 101240864 
COMMENT                                    100) (LOGPEN 0 6 10053171) 8 1 0.665668 1.9 
COMMENT                                   0.082322 1) 
COMMENT                             #215=(CLabel (CWidget 0 (0 0) 1 2 0 0 #115# 0 100) 
COMMENT                                   (LOGPEN 0 0 13408563) 1 
COMMENT                                   (LOGFONT 38 14 0 0 400 0 0 0 0 3 2 1 18 
COMMENT                                    "Georgia") 1.74233 0.555556 0 
COMMENT                                   "{\\i Bbs}I (7473)" "@N (@S)" 5 -11.144 
COMMENT                                   10.454 0 -10 4.34589 0.974079 #214#)) 
COMMENT                            (CObjectList))) (CObjectList)) 
COMMENT               #216=(CGroupWidget (CWidget 14 (16 0) 1 2 0 0 Nil -182 100) 
COMMENT                     (CObjectList) (CObjectList)) 
COMMENT               #217=(CGroupWidget (CWidget 12 (0 0) 1 2 0 0 Nil -459 100) 
COMMENT                     (CObjectList) (CObjectList))) (CObjectList))) 
COMMENT       (CSeqView 10 10 (CObjectList) (CObList) 1 (CObList)) (CObList) 87462704 
COMMENT       (CStringList) 2082602632 0 (CObList)))
FEATURES             Location/Qualifiers
     misc_feature    1..4
                     /vntifkey="21"
                     /label=Adapter\ATGG
     promoter        5..21
                     /vntifkey="30"
                     /label=T7\promoter
     operon          24..47
                     /vntifkey="103"
                     /label=lac\operator
     misc_feature    441..444
                     /vntifkey="21"
                     /label=Adapter\CCCT
     terminator      393..440
                     /vntifkey="43"
                     /label=T7\terminator
     misc_feature    2369..2372
                     /vntifkey="21"
                     /label=Adapter\GCTC
     misc_feature    2785..2788
                     /vntifkey="21"
                     /label=Adapter\CGGT
     misc_feature    3348..3351
                     /vntifkey="21"
                     /label=Adapter\AGCG
     misc_feature    3352..8359
                     /vntifkey="21"
                     /label=pET28a\backbone
     promoter        445..461
                     /vntifkey="30"
                     /label=T7\Promoter
     operon          464..487
                     /vntifkey="103"
                     /label=lac\operator
     terminator      2321..2368
                     /vntifkey="43"
                     /label=T7\Terminator
     promoter        2373..2429
                     /vntifkey="30"
                     /label=T7\Promoter
     terminator      2737..2784
                     /vntifkey="43"
                     /label=T7\Terminator
     promoter        2789..2845
                     /vntifkey="30"
                     /label=T7\Promoter
     terminator      3300..3347
                     /vntifkey="43"
                     /label=T7\Terminator
     CDS             86..388
                     /vntifkey="4"
                     /label=las_prec_WP052434589.1
     CDS             502..2316
                     /vntifkey="4"
                     /label=las_WP052434589.1
     CDS             2430..2732
                     /vntifkey="4"
                     /label=las_WP042385008.1
     CDS             2846..3295
                     /vntifkey="4"
                     /label=las_WP042385006.1
BASE COUNT     1863 a      2186 c      2237 g      2073 t 
ORIGIN
        1 atggtaatac gactcactat aggggaattg tgagcggata acaattccaa ggagatatac 
       61 aatgcaccac caccaccacc acgcaatggc ggataccaca gagcaatcaa atgaatacat 
      121 ggccccggcg ttagttgaag ttggagaatt taatgaagat acgctgggcg gttggggtac 
      181 cgtgccagat tggttcttta acatgaaatg gtaaagtcgt tgggcttatg caccgtaaag 
      241 tcctccgccg gcctcccccc tacaaaagat gataagctcc ggcaagcaat attgaacaac 
      301 gcaaggatcg gcgatataaa cagagaaacg gctgattact cttgttggtg tggtatcgct 
      361 aaactgcgtc gcggagcctt atggcatacg gtctagcata accccttggg gcctctaaac 
      421 gggtcttgag gggttttttg cccttaatac gactcactat aggggaattg tgagcggata 
      481 acaattccaa ggagatatac aatgagcagc ggatttatgg tcttaccgga tcgcccccaa 
      541 gcagagcgtt tatttcctcg tgtgccatta gatggtgcac gtgttatccc acacgcctct 
      601 ggccgtcctt ggattgtagg ccgttggccc gctgatgcgg ttacggtagt cgaatcgggc 
      661 ccagttcgtt tagttgtggt tggggatgct ccagcatcac gcgcgcgtct cgcgcagacc 
      721 gcaggtcgta tcactggtcc ggcagatgct gcgcgcgctt tggtcggatt gcgcggtagt 
      781 tgtcatttag gtgtttcatt accagattgg tcgcgttttc aaggttccgc gagtggactg 
      841 cgccgcctgt ttcacacacg tgctggcgca gttgcattag cagcggatcg cgcagattta 
      901 ttggcagcat taactggtgc cggtttagat gaagaagcgc ttgcactccg tgccgtctgt 
      961 ggattgcaac ttccttatcc tgcgaatgcc cgttcattgt ggtccggagt agcagcttta 
     1021 gcccccgatc atgccttgga atgggatgca gatgcattag aagaggttcg ctggtggcag 
     1081 ccacctaaac cggaattaag cttggcggat ggtgtagccg ctgtccgtga ggccttatta 
     1141 gctgctacgc atggaaaacg tccggaaaac ggtcgtttat cttcagattt atcaggtggc 
     1201 ttagatagta gctctgtatg ttttcttgcg gcacgtgaag atcctgaaat tttaacgttc 
     1261 cgttggggtg aagcggaaga gggaaatgat gatacggtat ttgcggagtt agcaatgaaa 
     1321 gaattaggtc gtgctgaaca cttagttgtc cctcaggcgg aactgccaga tatgttcgcg 
     1381 gaagccgaaa acccagtttc agcggaaatg ccgagtccgc tgacacgtgc cacggcccgc 
     1441 attcgccgtt cagtggcact tttagcagaa catgggtcag tgcgccattt aagtggtcat 
     1501 ggtggtgacg aattattcac ccctatgcca gggtatttgc atccattgtt gcgtcgtcgc 
     1561 ccggttacgg cattgcgtca tcttcgtgcc catgcagccc tgcgccgttg gcccctgcgt 
     1621 gctacttttg cggaactgtt acgtccttcc tcttttgcgg gctggtgggc ggcggaagca 
     1681 gatgttctta cggagccacc accgccactg cgtcgcgcag cattaggatg gggattaggg 
     1741 cctattcgcg ctccggattg gattactcct gcgggagcgg aattagctcg tgccgcactg 
     1801 cgtcgcaccg ctgccactgc ttcgccgttg gcagcgaacc tcggttcgca tcaaacactt 
     1861 gtcgttatcc gttctaatac ctcgacatat cgcttgcttg ctgatttata tgccgaacgt 
     1921 ggcattgctc ttgaagcacc gcttttggat gatcgtgtcg ttgacgctgc tttacgtgta 
     1981 cgtcctgatg ctcatgccgg cccctggcgc tttaagcctt tactggctga agccatgcgt 
     2041 ggtattgttc cggaaccggt gcgtacccgc gccaccaagg gtgaatttgg cgaagatgta 
     2101 cgtcgtggtc tgcgcacaca tctccctgcg ttacttgatc tgctgggtcc ggattcccgt 
     2161 ttggcggggc gcggcttatt agatcccgac gcactccgtg ttcgtttaac cgggcctcaa 
     2221 gcagataatt cagcagtaca ggctcttgaa tctttagtag gttgcgaaac ttggttgcgt 
     2281 agtctgccgc caagccgtcc ggctcctaaa gactaacggt ctagcataac cccttggggc 
     2341 ctctaaacgg gtcttgaggg gttttttggc tctaatacga ctcactatag gggaattgtg 
     2401 agcggataac aattccaagg agatatacaa tgcgcctgca cccagatgtt tcgatgactg 
     2461 atacggacga tggtacagtt cttctgcacg gtcgtactgg acgttatttt caattaaatt 
     2521 tgacgggccg cgaagtttta cgtggtctgt tagacggcca cgcccctgca caagtagctg 
     2581 atggtcttgc ggcggcccat gggattggcg ctgagcgtgc caaggacgat gtcaaagcgg 
     2641 tactggctca gttagcatcg gccgaactgg tacttccata agtcgtccgc ggagcactct 
     2701 ggtaacgctt atggtccata gcacattcat cgcggtctag cataacccct tggggcctct 
     2761 aaacgggtct tgaggggttt tttgcggtta atacgactca ctatagggga attgtgagcg 
     2821 gataacaatt ccaaggagat atacaatgtc agttcaaatg tcacttgacc atcgtgctac 
     2881 tcttcctgtt cgtcatcgtg cgttgcctct gttagcagtt gcagcagctc gcgtcttagc 
     2941 tcgtgtaaag cctgcccgcc tgcgtcaggt gctgcaattt gctcgtcgcg gtggtcgtcc 
     3001 tgcttcagag gaagaagcac aacgcgctcg tgacgagatt gttgctgtct caatgcgctg 
     3061 tgccggtaat aattgcctgc aacgctctat tgccgctgcc ctgttatgtc gtatgcgtgg 
     3121 tagctggcct acgtggtgta ctggcgtacg tacacaccca tttgcagcac atgcatggat 
     3181 tcaggtggat ggcgagccag taggtgagcc gcatcccagt ggttattttc gtaccttgct 
     3241 tagtgtaaca ccagcgccag gtcgtggcga acctcgtgat aaatcgcccg cttaacggtc 
     3301 tagcataacc ccttggggcc tctaaacggg tcttgagggg ttttttgagc gctgaaagga 
     3361 ggaactatat ccggattggc gaatgggnnn nnnnnnnnnn nnnnnnnnnn nnnnnnnnnn 
     3421 nnnnnnnnnn nnnnnnnnnn nnnnnnnnnn nnnnnnnnnn nnnnnnnnnn nnnnnnnnnn 
     3481 nnnnnnnnnn nnnnnnnnnn nnnnnnnnnn ncnnnnnnnn nnnnnnnnnn nnnnnnnnnn 
     3541 nnnnnnnnnn nnnnnnnnnn nnnnnnnnnn nnnnnnnnnn nnnnnnnnnn nnnnnnnnnn 
     3601 nnnannnnnn nnnnnnnnnn nnnnnnnnnn nnnnnnnnnn nnnnnnnnnn nnncctttga 
     3661 cgttggagtc cacgttcttt nnnnnnnnnn nnnnnnnnnn nnnnnnnnnn nnnnnnnacc 
     3721 ctatctcggt ctattctttt gatttataag ggattttgcc gatttcggcc tattggttaa 
     3781 aaaatgagct gatttaacaa aaatttaacg cgaattttaa caaaatatta acgtttacaa 
     3841 tttcaggtgg cacttttcgg ggaaatgtgc gcggaacccc tatttgttta tttttctaaa 
     3901 tacattcaaa tatgtatccg ctcatgaatt aattcttaga aaaactcatc gagcatcaaa 
     3961 tgaaactgca atttattcat atcaggatta tcaataccat atttttgaaa aagccgtttc 
     4021 tgtaatgaag gagaaaactc accgaggcag ttccatagga tggcaagatc ctggtatcgg 
     4081 tctgcgattc cgactcgtcc aacatcaata caacctatta atttcccctc gtcaaaaata 
     4141 aggttatcaa gtgagaaatc accatgagtg acgactgaat ccggtgagaa tggcaaaagt 
     4201 ttatgcattt ctttccagac ttgttcaaca ggccagccat tacgctcgtc atcaaaatca 
     4261 ctcgcatcaa ccaaaccgtt attcattcgt gattgcgcct gagcgagacg aaatacgcga 
     4321 tcgctgttaa aaggacaatt acaaacagga atcgaatgca accggcgcag gaacactgcc 
     4381 agcgcatcaa caatattttc acctgaatca ggatattctt ctaatacctg gaatgctgtt 
     4441 ttcccgggga tcgcagtggt gagtaaccat gcatcatcag gagtacggat aaaatgcttg 
     4501 atggtcggaa gaggcataaa ttccgtcagc cagtttagtc tgaccatctc atctgtaaca 
     4561 tcattggcaa cgctaccttt gccatgtttc agaaacaact ctggcgcatc gggcttccca 
     4621 tacaatcgat agattgtcgc acctgattgc ccgacattat cgcgagccca tttataccca 
     4681 tataaatcag catccatgtt ggaatttaat cgcggcctag agcaagacgt ttcccgttga 
     4741 atatggctca taacacccct tgtattactg tttatgtaag cagacagttt tattgttcat 
     4801 gaccaaaatc ccttaacgtg agttttcgtt ccactgagcg tcagaccccg tagaaaagat 
     4861 caaaggatct tcttgagatc ctttttttct gcgcgtaatc tgctgcttgc aaacaaaaaa 
     4921 accaccgcta ccagcggtgg tttgtttgcc ggatcaagag ctaccaactc tttttccgaa 
     4981 ggtaactggc ttcagcagag cgcagatacc aaatactgtc cttctagtgt agccgtagtt 
     5041 aggccaccac ttcaagaact ctgtagcacc gcctacatac ctcgctctgc taatcctgtt 
     5101 accagtggct gctgccagtg gcgataagtc gtgtcttacc gggttggact caagacgata 
     5161 gttaccggat aaggcgcagc ggtcgggctg aacggggggt tcgtgcacac agcccagctt 
     5221 ggagcgaacg acctacaccg aactgagata cctacagcgt gagctatgag aaagcgccac 
     5281 gcttcccgaa gggagaaagg cggacaggta tccggtaagc ggcagggtcg gaacaggaga 
     5341 gcgcacgagg gagcttccag ggggaaacgc ctggtatctt tatagtcctg tcgggtttcg 
     5401 ccacctctga cttgagcgtc gatttttgtg atgctcgtca ggggggcgga gcctatggaa 
     5461 aaacgccagc aacgcggcct ttttacggtt cctggccttt tgctggcctt ttgctcacat 
     5521 gttctttcct gcgttatccc ctgattctgt ggataaccgt attaccgcct ttgagtgagc 
     5581 tgataccgct cgccgcagcc gaacgaccga gcgcagcgag tcagtgagcg aggaagcgga 
     5641 agagcgcctg atgcggtatt ttctccttac gcatctgtgc ggtatttcac accgcatata 
     5701 tggtgcactc tcagtacaat ctgctctgat gccgcatagt taagccagta tacactccgc 
     5761 tatcgctacg tgactgggtc atggctgcgc cccgacaccc gccaacaccc gctgacgcgc 
     5821 cctgacgggc ttgtctgctc ccggcatccg cttacagaca agctgtgacc gtctccggga 
     5881 gctgcatgtg tcagaggttt tcaccgtcat caccgaaacg cgcgaggcag ctgcggtaaa 
     5941 gctcatcagc gtggtcgtga agcgattcac agatgtctgc ctgttcatcc gcgtccagct 
     6001 cgttgagttt ctccagaagc gttaatgtct ggcttctgat aaagcgggcc atgttaaggg 
     6061 cggttttttc ctgtttggtc actgatgcct ccgtgtaagg gggatttctg ttcatggggg 
     6121 taatgatacc gatgaaacga gagaggatgc tcacgatacg ggttactgat gatgaacatg 
     6181 cccggttact ggaacgttgt gagggtaaac aactggcggt atggatgcgg cgggaccaga 
     6241 gaaaaatcac tcagggtcaa tgccagcgct tcgttaatac agatgtaggt gttccacagg 
     6301 gtagccagca gcatcctgcg atgcagatcc ggaacataat ggtgcagggc gctgacttcc 
     6361 gcgtttccag actttacgaa acacggaaac cgaagaccat tcatgttgtt gctcaggtcg 
     6421 cagacgtttt gcagcagcag tcgcttcacg ttcgctcgcg tatcggtgat tcattctgct 
     6481 aaccagtaag gcaaccccgc cagcctagcc gggtcctcaa cgacaggagc acgatcatgc 
     6541 gcacccgtgg ggccgccatg ccggcgataa tggcctgctt ctcgccgaaa cgtttggtgg 
     6601 cgggaccagt gacgaaggct tgagcgaggg cgtgcaagat tccgaatacc gcaagcgaca 
     6661 ggccgatcat cgtcgcgctc cagcgaaagc ggtcctcgcc gaaaatgacc cagagcgctg 
     6721 ccggcacctg tcctacgagt tgcatgataa agaagacagt cataagtgcg gcgacgatag 
     6781 tcatgccccg cgcccaccgg aaggagctga ctgggttgaa ggctctcaag ggcatcggtc 
     6841 gagatcccgg tgcctaatga gtgagctaac ttacattaat tgcgttgcgc tcactgcccg 
     6901 ctttccagtc gggaaacctg tcgtgccagc tgcattaatg aatcggccaa cgcgcgggga 
     6961 gaggcggttt gcgtattggg cgccagggtg gtttttcttt tcaccagtga gacgggcaac 
     7021 agctgattgc ccttcaccgc ctggccctga gagagttgca gcaagcggtc cacgctggtt 
     7081 tgccccagca ggcgaaaatc ctgtttgatg gtggttaacg gcgggatata acatgagctg 
     7141 tcttcggtat cgtcgtatcc cactaccgag atatccgcac caacgcgcag cccggactcg 
     7201 gtaatggcgc gcattgcgcc cagcgccatc tgatcgttgg caaccagcat cgcagtggga 
     7261 acgatgccct cattcagcat ttgcatggtt tgttgaaaac cggacatggc actccagtcg 
     7321 ccttcccgtt ccgctatcgg ctgaatttga ttgcgagtga gatatttatg ccagccagcc 
     7381 agacgcagac gcgccgagac agaacttaat gggcccgcta acagcgcgat ttgctggtga 
     7441 cccaatgcga ccagatgctc cacgcccagt cgcgtaccgt cttcatggga gaaaataata 
     7501 ctgttgatgg gtgtctggtc agagacatca agaaataacg ccggaacatt agtgcaggca 
     7561 gcttccacag caatggcatc ctggtcatcc agcggatagt taatgatcag cccactgacg 
     7621 cgttgcgcga gaagattgtg caccgccgct ttacaggctt cgacgccgct tcgttctacc 
     7681 atcgacacca ccacgctggc acccagttga tcggcgcgag atttaatcgc cgcgacaatt 
     7741 tgcgacggcg cgtgcagggc cagactggag gtggcaacgc caatcagcaa cgactgtttg 
     7801 cccgccagtt gttgtgccac gcggttggga atgtaattca gctccgccat cgccgcttcc 
     7861 actttttccc gcgttttcgc agaaacgtgg ctggcctggt tcaccacgcg ggaaacggtc 
     7921 tgataagaga caccggcata ctctgcgaca tcgtataacg ttactggttt cacattcacc 
     7981 accctgaatt gactctcttc cgggcgctat catgccatac cgcgaaaggt tttgcgccat 
     8041 tcgatggtgt ccgggatctc gacgctctcc cttatgcgac tcctgcatta ggaagcagcc 
     8101 cagtagtagg ttgaggccgt tgagcaccgc cgccgcaagg aatggtgcat gcaaggagat 
     8161 ggcgcccaac agtcccccgg ccacggggcc tgccaccata cccacgccga aacaagcgct 
     8221 catgagcccg aagtggcgag cccgatcttc cccatcggtg atgtcggcga tataggcgcc 
     8281 agcaaccgca cctgtggcgc cggtgatgcc ggccacgatg cgtccggcgt agaggatcga 
     8341 gatctcgatc ccgcgaaat 
//
