# Supplementary material for: A scalable platform to discover antimicrobials of ribosomal origin
Source: Nat Commun. 2022 Oct 17;13:6135. doi: 10.1038/s41467-022-33890-w (PMC9576775; doi:10.1038/s41467-022-33890-w)
Supplement: Supplementary file 5 — Supplementary Data 2 [file 41467_2022_33890_MOESM5_ESM.zip › Supplementary Data 2/19.gb]

LOCUS       pET28a\CrtE\B\I\T7\promtoer\and\terminator\with\spacers        6924 bp    DNA     circular     29-MAR-2016
SOURCE      
  ORGANISM  
COMMENT     This file is created by Vector NTI
            http://www.invitrogen.com/
COMMENT     ORIGDB|GenBank
COMMENT     VNTDATE|-11171271|
COMMENT     VNTDBDATE|-11171271|
COMMENT     LSOWNER|
COMMENT     VNTNAME|pET28a CrtE B I T7 promtoer and terminator with spacers|
COMMENT     VNTAUTHORNAME|Demo User|
COMMENT     Vector_NTI_Display_Data_(Do_Not_Edit!)
COMMENT     (SXF 
COMMENT      (CGexDoc "pET28a CrtE B I T7 promtoer and terminator with spacers" 0 6924 
COMMENT       (CDBMol 0 0 1 1 1 0 0 0 0 "" "" 0 0 0 0 (CObList) (CObList) (CObList) 
COMMENT        (CObList) -1 "") 
COMMENT       (CDocSetData 1 1 0 0 0 0 "MAIN" 1 1 1 1 0 0 1 1 0 1 10 10 4294967295 50 0 
COMMENT        1 0 (CHomObj 0 0 0 3 75) (CWordArray) (CWordArray) 
COMMENT        (CStringList "BsaI" "BbsI") (CStringList "atg" "gtg") 
COMMENT        (CStringList "taa" "tga" "tag") (CObList) 1 "{(0,1),2}" 0 0 "" 0 
COMMENT        4294967295 0 0 0 0 0 0 0 "MAIN" 0 0 30 0 
COMMENT        (CProteinMotifSearchObject 70 20 1 1 1 1 0 0 1 0 0 0 0 0)) 
COMMENT       (CMolPar 0 0 1 2763 2763 1 6924 0 0 0 0 0 0 0 0) (CStringList) 
COMMENT       (CStringList) (CObList) (COAPar 25 250 50 0 6 4 3 7) 
COMMENT       (COAPar 25 250 50 0 6 4 3 7) (COAPar 25 250 50 0 6 4 3 7) 
COMMENT       (CObList #0=(CRSite (CStringList) "BsaI" "ggtctc" 8 12 0 0 "") 
COMMENT        #1=(CRSite (CStringList) "BbsI" "gaagac" 9 13 4 4965 0 5325 0 5699 1 
COMMENT            6038 1 0 "")) 
COMMENT       (CObList 
COMMENT        #2=(CFSignal (CObList) "Adapter ATGG" 21 0 0 1 4 0 (CStringList) 
COMMENT            (CStringList) 1 1 1 1 "1..4") 
COMMENT        #3=(CFSignal (CObList) "T7 promoter" 30 0 0 5 21 0 (CStringList) 
COMMENT            (CStringList) 1 1 1 1 "5..21") 
COMMENT        #4=(CFSignal (CObList) "lac operator" 103 0 0 24 47 0 (CStringList) 
COMMENT            (CStringList) 1 1 1 1 "24..47") 
COMMENT        #5=(CFSignal (CObList) "Adapter CCCT" 21 0 0 441 444 0 (CStringList) 
COMMENT            (CStringList) 1 1 1 1 "441..444") 
COMMENT        #6=(CFSignal (CObList) "T7 terminator" 43 0 0 393 440 0 (CStringList) 
COMMENT            (CStringList) 1 1 1 1 "393..440") 
COMMENT        #7=(CFSignal (CObList) "Adapter AGCG" 21 0 0 1913 1916 0 (CStringList) 
COMMENT            (CStringList) 1 1 1 1 "3348..3351") 
COMMENT        #8=(CFSignal (CObList) "pET28a backbone" 21 0 0 1917 6924 0 
COMMENT            (CStringList) (CStringList) 1 1 1 1 "3352..8359") 
COMMENT        #9=(CFSignal (CObList) "T7 Promoter" 30 0 0 445 461 0 (CStringList) 
COMMENT            (CStringList) 1 1 1 1 "445..461") 
COMMENT        #10=(CFSignal (CObList) "lac operator" 103 0 0 464 487 0 (CStringList) 
COMMENT             (CStringList) 1 1 1 1 "464..487") 
COMMENT        #11=(CFSignal (CObList) "T7 Terminator" 43 0 0 1865 1912 0 (CStringList) 
COMMENT             (CStringList) 1 1 1 1 "2321..2368") 
COMMENT        #12=(CFSignal (CObList) "ran_prec_WP_084052769.1" 4 0 0 86 388 0 
COMMENT             (CStringList) (CStringList) 1 1 1 1 "") 
COMMENT        #13=(CFSignal (CObList) "ran_WP_084052769.1" 4 0 0 502 1860 0 
COMMENT             (CStringList) (CStringList) 1 1 1 1 "")) (CObList) (CObList) 
COMMENT       (CObList) (CObList) (CObList) (CObList) 
COMMENT       (CTextView 0 
COMMENT        #14=(CGroupPar (CParagraph 0 (0 0) 1 2 0 0 180) 
COMMENT             (CObjectList 
COMMENT              #15=(CRefLinePar 
COMMENT                   (CLinePar (CParagraph 0 (0 0) 0 2 0 0 233) 
COMMENT                    "pET28a CrtE B I T7 promtoer and terminator with spacers" 2) 
COMMENT                   5 "" 0 4) 
COMMENT              #16=(CFolderPar 
COMMENT                   (CGroupPar (CParagraph 1 (0 0) 1 1 0 0 178) 
COMMENT                    (CObjectList 
COMMENT                     #17=(CLinePar (CParagraph 0 (0 0) 1 2 1 0 180) 
COMMENT                          "DNA 'pET28a CrtE B I T7 promtoer and terminator with spacers'" 
COMMENT                          1) 
COMMENT                     #18=(CLinePar (CParagraph 0 (0 0) 1 2 1 0 180) 
COMMENT                          "Local object" 1) 
COMMENT                     #19=(CLinePar (CParagraph 0 (0 0) 1 2 1 0 180) 
COMMENT                          "Created: 03/29/16 07:06PM" 1) 
COMMENT                     #20=(CLinePar (CParagraph 0 (0 0) 1 2 1 0 180) 
COMMENT                          "Last Modified: 03/29/16 07:06PM" 1) 
COMMENT                     #21=(CLinePar (CParagraph 0 (0 0) 1 2 1 0 180) 
COMMENT                          "length: 6924 bp" 1) 
COMMENT                     #22=(CLinePar (CParagraph 0 (0 0) 1 2 1 0 180) 
COMMENT                          "storage type: Basic" 1) 
COMMENT                     #23=(CLinePar (CParagraph 0 (0 0) 1 2 1 0 180) 
COMMENT                          "form: Circular" 1))) "General Description") 
COMMENT              #24=(CFolderPar 
COMMENT                   (CGroupPar (CParagraph 2 (0 0) 1 1 0 0 178) 
COMMENT                    (CObjectList 
COMMENT                     #25=(CLinePar (CParagraph 0 (0 0) 1 2 1 0 180) 
COMMENT                          "Original Source Database: GenBank" 1) 
COMMENT                     #26=(CLinePar (CParagraph 0 (0 0) 1 2 1 0 180) 
COMMENT                          "Modification Date in the Original DB: 29-MAR-2016" 1))) 
COMMENT                   "Standard Fields") 
COMMENT              #27=(CRefLinePar 
COMMENT                   (CLinePar (CParagraph 0 (0 0) 0 2 0 0 233) "Comments" 2) 1 "" 
COMMENT                   0 0) 
COMMENT              #28=(CFolderPar 
COMMENT                   (CGroupPar (CParagraph 8 (0 0) 1 2 0 0 178) (CObjectList)) 
COMMENT                   "Annotations") 
COMMENT              #29=(CFolderPar 
COMMENT                   (CGroupPar (CParagraph 12 (6 0) 1 1 0 0 178) 
COMMENT                    (CObjectList 
COMMENT                     #30=(CFolderPar 
COMMENT                          (CGroupPar (CParagraph 4 (7 4 0) 1 1 1 0 178) 
COMMENT                           (CObjectList 
COMMENT                            #31=(CFolderPar 
COMMENT                                 (CGroupPar 
COMMENT                                  (CParagraph 86 (3 #12# 0) 1 2 2 0 327) 
COMMENT                                  (CObjectList 
COMMENT                                   #32=(CLinePar 
COMMENT                                        (CParagraph 0 (0 0) 1 2 3 0 180) 
COMMENT                                        "Start: 86    End: 388 " 1))) 
COMMENT                                 "ran_prec_WP_084052769.1") 
COMMENT                            #33=(CFolderPar 
COMMENT                                 (CGroupPar 
COMMENT                                  (CParagraph 502 (3 #13# 0) 1 2 2 0 327) 
COMMENT                                  (CObjectList 
COMMENT                                   #34=(CLinePar 
COMMENT                                        (CParagraph 0 (0 0) 1 2 3 0 180) 
COMMENT                                        "Start: 502   End: 1860" 1))) 
COMMENT                                 "ran_WP_084052769.1"))) "CDS (2 total)") 
COMMENT                     #35=(CFolderPar 
COMMENT                          (CGroupPar (CParagraph 21 (7 21 0) 1 1 1 0 178) 
COMMENT                           (CObjectList 
COMMENT                            #36=(CFolderPar 
COMMENT                                 (CGroupPar (CParagraph 1 (3 #2# 0) 1 2 2 0 194) 
COMMENT                                  (CObjectList 
COMMENT                                   #37=(CLinePar 
COMMENT                                        (CParagraph 0 (0 0) 1 2 3 0 180) 
COMMENT                                        "Start: 1     End: 4   " 1) 
COMMENT                                   #38=(CLinePar 
COMMENT                                        (CParagraph 0 (0 0) 1 2 3 0 180) 
COMMENT                                        "Original Location Description:" 1) 
COMMENT                                   #39=(CLinePar 
COMMENT                                        (CParagraph 0 (0 0) 1 2 3 0 180) 
COMMENT                                        "   1..4" 1))) "Adapter ATGG") 
COMMENT                            #40=(CFolderPar 
COMMENT                                 (CGroupPar 
COMMENT                                  (CParagraph 441 (3 #5# 0) 1 2 2 0 194) 
COMMENT                                  (CObjectList 
COMMENT                                   #41=(CLinePar 
COMMENT                                        (CParagraph 0 (0 0) 1 2 3 0 180) 
COMMENT                                        "Start: 441   End: 444 " 1) 
COMMENT                                   #42=(CLinePar 
COMMENT                                        (CParagraph 0 (0 0) 1 2 3 0 180) 
COMMENT                                        "Original Location Description:" 1) 
COMMENT                                   #43=(CLinePar 
COMMENT                                        (CParagraph 0 (0 0) 1 2 3 0 180) 
COMMENT                                        "   441..444" 1))) "Adapter CCCT") 
COMMENT                            #44=(CFolderPar 
COMMENT                                 (CGroupPar 
COMMENT                                  (CParagraph 1913 (3 #7# 0) 1 2 2 0 194) 
COMMENT                                  (CObjectList 
COMMENT                                   #45=(CLinePar 
COMMENT                                        (CParagraph 0 (0 0) 1 2 3 0 180) 
COMMENT                                        "Start: 1913  End: 1916" 1) 
COMMENT                                   #46=(CLinePar 
COMMENT                                        (CParagraph 0 (0 0) 1 2 3 0 180) 
COMMENT                                        "Original Location Description:" 1) 
COMMENT                                   #47=(CLinePar 
COMMENT                                        (CParagraph 0 (0 0) 1 2 3 0 180) 
COMMENT                                        "   3348..3351" 1))) "Adapter AGCG") 
COMMENT                            #48=(CFolderPar 
COMMENT                                 (CGroupPar 
COMMENT                                  (CParagraph 1917 (3 #8# 0) 1 2 2 0 194) 
COMMENT                                  (CObjectList 
COMMENT                                   #49=(CLinePar 
COMMENT                                        (CParagraph 0 (0 0) 1 2 3 0 180) 
COMMENT                                        "Start: 1917  End: 6924" 1) 
COMMENT                                   #50=(CLinePar 
COMMENT                                        (CParagraph 0 (0 0) 1 2 3 0 180) 
COMMENT                                        "Original Location Description:" 1) 
COMMENT                                   #51=(CLinePar 
COMMENT                                        (CParagraph 0 (0 0) 1 2 3 0 180) 
COMMENT                                        "   3352..8359" 1))) "pET28a backbone"))) 
COMMENT                          "Misc. Feature (4 total)") 
COMMENT                     #52=(CFolderPar 
COMMENT                          (CGroupPar (CParagraph 30 (7 30 0) 1 1 1 0 178) 
COMMENT                           (CObjectList 
COMMENT                            #53=(CFolderPar 
COMMENT                                 (CGroupPar (CParagraph 5 (3 #3# 0) 1 2 2 0 194) 
COMMENT                                  (CObjectList 
COMMENT                                   #54=(CLinePar 
COMMENT                                        (CParagraph 0 (0 0) 1 2 3 0 180) 
COMMENT                                        "Start: 5     End: 21  " 1) 
COMMENT                                   #55=(CLinePar 
COMMENT                                        (CParagraph 0 (0 0) 1 2 3 0 180) 
COMMENT                                        "Original Location Description:" 1) 
COMMENT                                   #56=(CLinePar 
COMMENT                                        (CParagraph 0 (0 0) 1 2 3 0 180) 
COMMENT                                        "   5..21" 1))) "T7 promoter") 
COMMENT                            #57=(CFolderPar 
COMMENT                                 (CGroupPar 
COMMENT                                  (CParagraph 445 (3 #9# 0) 1 2 2 0 194) 
COMMENT                                  (CObjectList 
COMMENT                                   #58=(CLinePar 
COMMENT                                        (CParagraph 0 (0 0) 1 2 3 0 180) 
COMMENT                                        "Start: 445   End: 461 " 1) 
COMMENT                                   #59=(CLinePar 
COMMENT                                        (CParagraph 0 (0 0) 1 2 3 0 180) 
COMMENT                                        "Original Location Description:" 1) 
COMMENT                                   #60=(CLinePar 
COMMENT                                        (CParagraph 0 (0 0) 1 2 3 0 180) 
COMMENT                                        "   445..461" 1))) "T7 Promoter"))) 
COMMENT                          "Promoter Prokaryotic (2 total)") 
COMMENT                     #61=(CFolderPar 
COMMENT                          (CGroupPar (CParagraph 43 (7 43 0) 1 1 1 0 178) 
COMMENT                           (CObjectList 
COMMENT                            #62=(CFolderPar 
COMMENT                                 (CGroupPar 
COMMENT                                  (CParagraph 393 (3 #6# 0) 1 2 2 0 194) 
COMMENT                                  (CObjectList 
COMMENT                                   #63=(CLinePar 
COMMENT                                        (CParagraph 0 (0 0) 1 2 3 0 180) 
COMMENT                                        "Start: 393   End: 440 " 1) 
COMMENT                                   #64=(CLinePar 
COMMENT                                        (CParagraph 0 (0 0) 1 2 3 0 180) 
COMMENT                                        "Original Location Description:" 1) 
COMMENT                                   #65=(CLinePar 
COMMENT                                        (CParagraph 0 (0 0) 1 2 3 0 180) 
COMMENT                                        "   393..440" 1))) "T7 terminator") 
COMMENT                            #66=(CFolderPar 
COMMENT                                 (CGroupPar 
COMMENT                                  (CParagraph 1865 (3 #11# 0) 1 2 2 0 194) 
COMMENT                                  (CObjectList 
COMMENT                                   #67=(CLinePar 
COMMENT                                        (CParagraph 0 (0 0) 1 2 3 0 180) 
COMMENT                                        "Start: 1865  End: 1912" 1) 
COMMENT                                   #68=(CLinePar 
COMMENT                                        (CParagraph 0 (0 0) 1 2 3 0 180) 
COMMENT                                        "Original Location Description:" 1) 
COMMENT                                   #69=(CLinePar 
COMMENT                                        (CParagraph 0 (0 0) 1 2 3 0 180) 
COMMENT                                        "   2321..2368" 1))) "T7 Terminator"))) 
COMMENT                          "Terminator (2 total)") 
COMMENT                     #70=(CFolderPar 
COMMENT                          (CGroupPar (CParagraph 103 (7 103 0) 1 1 1 0 178) 
COMMENT                           (CObjectList 
COMMENT                            #71=(CFolderPar 
COMMENT                                 (CGroupPar 
COMMENT                                  (CParagraph 24 (3 #4# 0) 1 2 2 0 194) 
COMMENT                                  (CObjectList 
COMMENT                                   #72=(CLinePar 
COMMENT                                        (CParagraph 0 (0 0) 1 2 3 0 180) 
COMMENT                                        "Start: 24    End: 47  " 1) 
COMMENT                                   #73=(CLinePar 
COMMENT                                        (CParagraph 0 (0 0) 1 2 3 0 180) 
COMMENT                                        "Original Location Description:" 1) 
COMMENT                                   #74=(CLinePar 
COMMENT                                        (CParagraph 0 (0 0) 1 2 3 0 180) 
COMMENT                                        "   24..47" 1))) "lac operator") 
COMMENT                            #75=(CFolderPar 
COMMENT                                 (CGroupPar 
COMMENT                                  (CParagraph 464 (3 #10# 0) 1 2 2 0 194) 
COMMENT                                  (CObjectList 
COMMENT                                   #76=(CLinePar 
COMMENT                                        (CParagraph 0 (0 0) 1 2 3 0 180) 
COMMENT                                        "Start: 464   End: 487 " 1) 
COMMENT                                   #77=(CLinePar 
COMMENT                                        (CParagraph 0 (0 0) 1 2 3 0 180) 
COMMENT                                        "Original Location Description:" 1) 
COMMENT                                   #78=(CLinePar 
COMMENT                                        (CParagraph 0 (0 0) 1 2 3 0 180) 
COMMENT                                        "   464..487" 1))) "lac operator"))) 
COMMENT                          "Operon (2 total)"))) "Feature Map") 
COMMENT              #79=(CFolderPar 
COMMENT                   (CGroupPar (CParagraph 13 (0 0) 1 1 0 0 178) 
COMMENT                    (CObjectList 
COMMENT                     #80=(CRSFolderPar 
COMMENT                          (CFolderPar 
COMMENT                           (CGroupPar (CParagraph 100465144 (8 0) 1 1 1 0 178) 
COMMENT                            (CObjectList 
COMMENT                             #81=(CGroupPar 
COMMENT                                  (CParagraph 0 (10 #1# 0) 1 2 2 0 180) 
COMMENT                                  (CObjectList 
COMMENT                                   #82=(CLinePar 
COMMENT                                        (CParagraph 0 (1 #1# 1) 1 2 2 0 191) 
COMMENT                                        " N1: 4965 " 1) 
COMMENT                                   #83=(CLinePar 
COMMENT                                        (CParagraph 0 (1 #1# 2) 1 2 2 0 191) 
COMMENT                                        " N2: 5325 " 1) 
COMMENT                                   #84=(CLinePar 
COMMENT                                        (CParagraph 0 (1 #1# 3) 1 2 2 0 191) 
COMMENT                                        " N3: 5699 (on complementary strand)" 1) 
COMMENT                                   #85=(CLinePar 
COMMENT                                        (CParagraph 0 (1 #1# 4) 1 2 2 0 191) 
COMMENT                                        " N4: 6038 (on complementary strand)" 1))))) 
COMMENT                           "BbsI: 4 sites") 8 12 "GAAGACNNNNNNN" "CTTCTGNNNNNNN") 
COMMENT                     #86=(CRSFolderPar 
COMMENT                          (CFolderPar 
COMMENT                           (CGroupPar (CParagraph 100465368 (8 0) 1 1 1 0 178) 
COMMENT                            (CObjectList)) "BsaI: 0 sites") 7 11 "GGTCTCNNNNNN" 
COMMENT                          "CCAGAGNNNNNN"))) "Restriction/Methylation Map")))) 
COMMENT       (CGraphView 
COMMENT        (CWStyleSheet 
COMMENT         (CObjectList 
COMMENT          #87=(CWidgetStyle "RSite Label" 1 (LOGPEN 0 0 13408563) 1 0 1 
COMMENT               (LOGFONT 0 0 0 0 400 0 0 0 0 3 2 1 18 "Georgia") 0.555556 0 1 5 
COMMENT               "@N (@S)" 0) 
COMMENT          #88=(CWidgetStyle "Signal Label" 1 (LOGPEN 0 0 0) 1 0 1 
COMMENT               (LOGFONT 0 0 0 0 700 0 0 0 0 3 2 1 34 "Arial") 0.666667 0 1 1 
COMMENT               "@N" 0) 
COMMENT          #89=(CWidgetStyle "Molecule Label 2" 0 0 1 
COMMENT               (LOGFONT 0 0 0 0 400 0 0 0 0 3 2 1 18 "Georgia") 0.555556 0 1 16 
COMMENT               "@L bp" 0) 
COMMENT          #90=(CWidgetStyle "Molecule Label 1" 0 0 1 
COMMENT               (LOGFONT 0 0 0 0 400 0 0 0 0 3 2 1 34 "Verdana") 0.833333 0 1 1 
COMMENT               "@N" 0) 
COMMENT          #91=(CWidgetStyle "Shape 3" 1 (LOGPEN 0 0 3355545) 1 1 
COMMENT               (LOGBRUSH 0 6724095 0) 0 0 1 (LOGSHAPE 9 1 0.8 1.8 0)) 
COMMENT          #92=(CWidgetStyle "Shape 1" 1 (LOGPEN 0 0 6723840) 1 1 
COMMENT               (LOGBRUSH 0 10079334 0) 0 0 1 (LOGSHAPE 9 1 0.8 1.8 0)) 
COMMENT          #93=(CWidgetStyle "Axis" 1 (LOGPEN 0 0 10079436) 2 1 
COMMENT               (LOGBRUSH 0 13434879 0) 0 0 1 (LOGSHAPE 10 1 0 0 0)) 
COMMENT          #94=(CWidgetStyle "Line 2" 1 (LOGPEN 0 0 6723840) 8 0 0 0 1 
COMMENT               (LOGSHAPE 1 1.9 0 0 0)) 
COMMENT          #95=(CWidgetStyle "RSite" 1 (LOGPEN 0 0 10053171) 8 0 0 0 1 
COMMENT               (LOGSHAPE 1 1.9 0 0 0)) 
COMMENT          #96=(CWidgetStyle "Short Signal" 1 (LOGPEN 0 0 13395507) 10 0 0 0 1 
COMMENT               (LOGSHAPE 1 1.9 0 0 0)) 
COMMENT          #97=(CWidgetStyle "Uniq RSite Label" 1 (LOGPEN 0 0 153) 1 0 1 
COMMENT               (LOGFONT 0 0 0 0 400 0 0 0 0 3 2 1 18 "Georgia") 0.555556 128 1 5 
COMMENT               "@N (@S)" 0) 
COMMENT          #98=(CWidgetStyle "Vanilla" 1 (LOGPEN 0 0 0) 1 1 
COMMENT               (LOGBRUSH 0 16777215 0) 1 
COMMENT               (LOGFONT 0 0 0 0 400 0 0 0 0 7 48 2 18 "Times New Roman") 0.8 0 1 
COMMENT               2 "?" 0) 
COMMENT          #99=(CWidgetStyle "Mark 1" 0 0 1 
COMMENT               (LOGFONT 0 0 0 0 400 0 0 0 2 7 48 2 2 "Windings") 0.7 0 1 2 "?" 0) 
COMMENT          #100=(CWidgetStyle "Motif Label" 1 (LOGPEN 0 0 16744512) 1 0 1 
COMMENT                (LOGFONT 0 0 0 0 400 0 0 0 0 3 2 1 34 "Arial") 0.611111 8388608 
COMMENT                1 65535 "@N (@H)" 0) 
COMMENT          #101=(CWidgetStyle "Fragment Label 2" 1 (LOGPEN 0 0 0) 1 0 1 
COMMENT                (LOGFONT 0 0 0 0 400 0 0 0 0 3 2 1 49 "Courier New") 1.05 0 1 48 
COMMENT                "@F bp (molecule @L bp)" 0) 
COMMENT          #102=(CWidgetStyle "Fragment Label 1" 1 (LOGPEN 0 0 0) 1 0 1 
COMMENT                (LOGFONT 0 0 0 0 400 0 0 0 0 3 2 1 34 "Arial") 0.91 0 1 1 
COMMENT                "Fragment of @N" 0) 
COMMENT          #103=(CWidgetStyle "Shape 4" 1 (LOGPEN 0 0 0) 1 1 
COMMENT                (LOGBRUSH 2 8388608 5) 0 0 0) 
COMMENT          #104=(CWidgetStyle "Shape 2" 1 (LOGPEN 0 0 0) 1 1 (LOGBRUSH 0 128 0) 0 
COMMENT                0 0) 
COMMENT          #105=(CWidgetStyle "Shape 0" 1 (LOGPEN 0 0 0) 1 1 (LOGBRUSH 0 0 0) 0 0 
COMMENT                0) 
COMMENT          #106=(CWidgetStyle "ORF" 1 (LOGPEN 0 0 16384) 8 0 0 0 1 
COMMENT                (LOGSHAPE 7 0.2 3.41182 2.86186 0.609808)) 
COMMENT          #107=(CWidgetStyle "Line 4" 1 (LOGPEN 0 0 32768) 8 0 0 0 0) 
COMMENT          #108=(CWidgetStyle "Line 3" 1 (LOGPEN 0 0 16711680) 8 0 0 0 0) 
COMMENT          #109=(CWidgetStyle "Line 1" 1 (LOGPEN 0 0 16711680) 1 0 0 0 0) 
COMMENT          #110=(CWidgetStyle "Short Promoter" 1 (LOGPEN 0 0 128) 6 0 0 0 0) 
COMMENT          #111=(CWidgetStyle "Motif" 1 (LOGPEN 0 0 0) 1 0 0 0 0) 
COMMENT          #112=(CWidgetStyle "Line 0" 1 (LOGPEN 0 0 0) 8 0 0 0 0) 
COMMENT          #113=(CWidgetStyle "Void" 0 0 0 0 0) 
COMMENT          #114=(CWidgetStyle "General Label" 1 (LOGPEN 0 0 0) 1 0 1 
COMMENT                (LOGFONT 0 0 0 0 400 0 0 0 0 3 2 1 18 "Times New Roman") 0.91 0 
COMMENT                1 3 "@T @N " 0) 
COMMENT          #115=(CWidgetStyle "Position" 1 (LOGPEN 0 0 0) 1 0 0 0 0) 
COMMENT          #116=(CWidgetStyle "Annotation" 0 0 1 
COMMENT                (LOGFONT 0 0 0 0 400 0 0 0 0 3 2 1 18 "Times New Roman") 0.91 0 
COMMENT                0 0) 
COMMENT          #117=(CWidgetStyle "Position Label" 1 (LOGPEN 0 0 8388608) 1 0 1 
COMMENT                (LOGFONT 0 0 0 0 400 0 1 0 0 3 2 1 34 "Arial") 0.63 8388608 1 1 
COMMENT                "@N" 0) 
COMMENT          #118=(CWidgetStyle "Range" 1 (LOGPEN 0 0 0) 1 1 
COMMENT                (LOGBRUSH 0 16777215 0) 0 0 0) 
COMMENT          #119=(CWidgetStyle "Range Label" 1 (LOGPEN 0 0 8388608) 1 0 1 
COMMENT                (LOGFONT 0 0 0 0 400 0 1 0 0 3 2 1 34 "Arial") 0.63 8388608 1 1 
COMMENT                "@N" 0) 
COMMENT          #120=(CWidgetStyle "ORF Label" 1 (LOGPEN 0 0 49216) 1 0 1 
COMMENT                (LOGFONT 0 0 0 0 400 0 0 0 0 3 2 1 18 "Times New Roman") 
COMMENT                0.611111 0 1 65535 "@N" 0) 
COMMENT          #121=(CWidgetStyle "CDS Label" 1 (LOGPEN 0 0 4227264) 1 0 1 
COMMENT                (LOGFONT 0 0 0 0 400 0 0 0 0 3 2 1 34 "Arial") 0.555556 255 1 1 
COMMENT                "@N" 0) 
COMMENT          #122=(CWidgetStyle "Shape 5" 1 (LOGPEN 0 0 0) 3 1 
COMMENT                (LOGBRUSH 0 16777113 0) 1 
COMMENT                (LOGFONT 0 0 0 0 400 0 0 0 0 7 48 2 50 "Arial") 0.9 0 0 1 
COMMENT                (LOGSHAPE 9 1 0.8 1.8 0)) 
COMMENT          #123=(CWidgetStyle "CDS" 1 (LOGPEN 0 0 0) 1 1 (LOGBRUSH 2 39423 3) 0 0 
COMMENT                1 (LOGSHAPE 9 1 0.8 1.8 0)) 
COMMENT          #124=(CWidgetStyle "Label 2" 1 (LOGPEN 0 0 4227264) 1 0 1 
COMMENT                (LOGFONT 0 0 0 0 400 0 0 0 0 3 2 1 34 "Arial") 0.944444 8388608 
COMMENT                1 1 "@N" 0) 
COMMENT          #125=(CWidgetStyle "Label 3" 1 (LOGPEN 0 0 8421376) 1 0 1 
COMMENT                (LOGFONT 0 0 0 0 700 255 0 0 0 3 2 1 34 "Arial") 0.833333 255 1 
COMMENT                5 "@N (@S)" 0) 
COMMENT          #126=(CWidgetStyle "Label 4" 1 (LOGPEN 0 0 8437824) 1 0 1 
COMMENT                (LOGFONT 0 0 0 0 400 0 0 0 0 3 2 1 34 "Arial") 0.722222 0 1 5 
COMMENT                "@N (@S)" 0)) 0.164644 1.74233 0.164644 2.53336 
COMMENT         (70 (CShapeMapEntry 0 "Unique RSite" 1 "Uniq RSite Label") 67 
COMMENT          (CShapeMapEntry 0 "ORF" 0 "ORF Label")) 40.0378 40.0378 39 39 0.1 
COMMENT         -6293) 1 1 0 1 1 
COMMENT        (mapper: 20.1315 -19.7027 40.0378 40.0378 0.01 10 -1 6924 6924 1 0 0) 
COMMENT        #127=(CGroupWidget (CWidget 0 (0 0) 1 2 0 0 Nil -600 100) 
COMMENT              (CObjectList 
COMMENT               #128=(CGroupWidget (CWidget 1 (0 0) 1 2 0 0 Nil -738 100) 
COMMENT                     (CObjectList 
COMMENT                      #129=(CAxis 
COMMENT                            (CWideLine 
COMMENT                             (CWidget 0 (0 0) 1 2 0 0 #93# 100346940 0) 
COMMENT                             (LOGPEN 0 0 10079436) 2 (LOGBRUSH 0 13434879 0) 1 
COMMENT                             6.27509 6.27309 1 0.0214037) 0.0906006) 
COMMENT                      #130=(CLabel (CWidget 1001 (0 0) 1 2 0 0 #90# 8 100) 
COMMENT                            (LOGPEN 0 0 0) 1 
COMMENT                            (LOGFONT 58 22 0 0 400 0 0 0 0 3 2 1 34 "Verdana") 
COMMENT                            1.74233 0.833333 0 
COMMENT                            "pET28a CrtE B I T7 promtoer and terminator with spacers" 
COMMENT                            "@N" 1 0 0.871165 0 -10 33.0438 1.47361 Nil) 
COMMENT                      #131=(CLabel (CWidget 1002 (0 0) 1 2 0 0 #89# 8 100) 
COMMENT                            (LOGPEN 0 0 0) 1 
COMMENT                            (LOGFONT 38 14 0 0 400 0 0 0 0 3 2 1 18 "Georgia") 
COMMENT                            1.74233 0.555556 0 "6924 bp" "@L bp" 16 0 -0.871165 
COMMENT                            0 -10.8 2.99717 0.974079 Nil)) (CObjectList)) 
COMMENT               #132=(CGroupWidget (CWidget 10 (6 0) 1 2 0 0 Nil -391 100) 
COMMENT                     (CObjectList 
COMMENT                      #133=(CGroupWidget 
COMMENT                            (CWidget 4 (7 4 0) 1 2 0 0 Nil -879 100) 
COMMENT                            (CObjectList 
COMMENT                             #134=(CWideArrow 
COMMENT                                   (CWideLine 
COMMENT                                    (CWidget 0 (3 #12# 0) 1 2 0 0 #91# 0 100) 
COMMENT                                    (LOGPEN 0 0 3355545) 1 
COMMENT                                    (LOGBRUSH 0 6724095 0) 1 5.92165 6.19617 1 
COMMENT                                    0.082322) 0.8 1.8 0) 
COMMENT                             #135=(CLabel (CWidget 0 (0 0) 1 2 0 0 #88# 8 100) 
COMMENT                                   (LOGPEN 0 0 0) 1 
COMMENT                                   (LOGFONT 46 17 0 0 700 0 0 0 0 3 2 1 34 
COMMENT                                    "Arial") 1.74233 0.666667 0 
COMMENT                                   "ran prec WP 084052769.1" "@N" 1 12.0055 
COMMENT                                   12.1963 0 -10 9.94061 1.07399 #134#) 
COMMENT                             #136=(CWideArrow 
COMMENT                                   (CWideLine 
COMMENT                                    (CWidget 0 (3 #13# 0) 1 2 0 0 #91# 0 100) 
COMMENT                                    (LOGPEN 0 0 3355545) 1 
COMMENT                                    (LOGBRUSH 0 6724095 0) 1 4.58801 5.81928 1 
COMMENT                                    0.082322) 0.8 1.8 0) 
COMMENT                             #137=(CLabel (CWidget 0 (0 0) 1 2 0 0 #88# 437 100) 
COMMENT                                   (LOGPEN 0 0 0) 1 
COMMENT                                   (LOGFONT 46 17 0 0 700 0 0 0 0 3 2 1 34 
COMMENT                                    "Arial") 1.74233 0.666667 0 
COMMENT                                   "ran WP 084052769.1" "@N" 1 17.5977 3.48466 0 
COMMENT                                   -10 7.94249 1.07399 #136#)) (CObjectList)) 
COMMENT                      #138=(CGroupWidget 
COMMENT                            (CWidget 21 (7 21 0) 1 2 0 0 Nil -842 100) 
COMMENT                            (CObjectList 
COMMENT                             #139=(CScratch 
COMMENT                                   (CWidget 0 (3 #2# 0) 1 2 0 0 #96# 1 100) 
COMMENT                                   (LOGPEN 0 8 13395507) 10 1 6.27319 1.9 
COMMENT                                   0.082322 1) 
COMMENT                             #140=(CLabel (CWidget 0 (0 0) 1 2 0 0 #88# 23 100) 
COMMENT                                   (LOGPEN 0 0 0) 1 
COMMENT                                   (LOGFONT 46 17 0 0 700 0 0 0 0 3 2 1 34 
COMMENT                                    "Arial") 1.74233 0.666667 0 "Adapter ATGG" 
COMMENT                                   "@N" 1 4.45535 17.4233 0 -10 5.86945 1.07399 
COMMENT                                   #139#) 
COMMENT                             #141=(CScratch 
COMMENT                                   (CWidget 0 (3 #5# 0) 1 2 0 0 #96# 864 100) 
COMMENT                                   (LOGPEN 0 8 13395507) 10 1 5.87454 1.9 
COMMENT                                   0.082322 1) 
COMMENT                             #142=(CLabel (CWidget 0 (0 0) 1 2 0 0 #88# 1 100) 
COMMENT                                   (LOGPEN 0 0 0) 1 
COMMENT                                   (LOGFONT 46 17 0 0 700 0 0 0 0 3 2 1 34 
COMMENT                                    "Arial") 1.74233 0.666667 0 "Adapter CCCT" 
COMMENT                                   "@N" 1 13.935 8.71165 0 -10 5.86945 1.07399 
COMMENT                                   #141#) 
COMMENT                             #143=(CScratch 
COMMENT                                   (CWidget 0 (3 #7# 0) 1 2 0 0 #96# 57638984 
COMMENT                                    100) (LOGPEN 0 8 13395507) 10 1 4.5409 1.9 
COMMENT                                   0.082322 1) 
COMMENT                             #144=(CLabel (CWidget 0 (0 0) 1 2 0 0 #88# 8 100) 
COMMENT                                   (LOGPEN 0 0 0) 1 
COMMENT                                   (LOGFONT 46 17 0 0 700 0 0 0 0 3 2 1 34 
COMMENT                                    "Arial") 1.74233 0.666667 0 "Adapter AGCG" 
COMMENT                                   "@N" 1 16.7181 -3.48466 0 -10 5.96936 1.07399 
COMMENT                                   #143#) 
COMMENT                             #145=(CWideArrow 
COMMENT                                   (CWideLine 
COMMENT                                    (CWidget 0 (3 #8# 0) 1 2 0 0 #92# 0 100) 
COMMENT                                    (LOGPEN 0 0 6723840) 1 
COMMENT                                    (LOGBRUSH 0 10079334 0) 0.835356 6.27319 
COMMENT                                    4.53728 1 0.082322) 0.8 1.8 0) 
COMMENT                             #146=(CLabel 
COMMENT                                   (CWidget 0 (0 0) 1 2 0 0 #88# 1218 100) 
COMMENT                                   (LOGPEN 0 0 0) 1 
COMMENT                                   (LOGFONT 46 17 0 0 700 0 0 0 0 3 2 1 34 
COMMENT                                    "Arial") 1.74233 0.666667 0 
COMMENT                                   "pET28a backbone" "@N" 1 -14.8338 -8.71165 0 
COMMENT                                   -10 7.0933 1.07399 #145#)) (CObjectList)) 
COMMENT                      #147=(CGroupWidget 
COMMENT                            (CWidget 30 (7 30 0) 1 2 0 0 Nil -182 100) 
COMMENT                            (CObjectList 
COMMENT                             #148=(CPromoterArrow 
COMMENT                                   (CLine 
COMMENT                                    (CWidget 0 (3 #3# 0) 1 2 0 0 #110# 538976288 
COMMENT                                     100) (LOGPEN 0 4 128) 6 1.16464 6.18229 
COMMENT                                    6.26956) 0.4 0.082322 1.08464 1.8 1.8 0) 
COMMENT                             #149=(CLabel (CWidget 0 (0 0) 1 2 0 0 #88# 8 100) 
COMMENT                                   (LOGPEN 0 0 0) 1 
COMMENT                                   (LOGFONT 46 17 0 0 700 0 0 0 0 3 2 1 34 
COMMENT                                    "Arial") 1.74233 0.666667 0 "T7 promoter" 
COMMENT                                   "@N" 1 4.37352 13.9386 0 -10 4.9703 1.07399 
COMMENT                                   #148#) 
COMMENT                             #150=(CPromoterArrow 
COMMENT                                   (CLine 
COMMENT                                    (CWidget 0 (3 #9# 0) 1 2 0 0 #110# 0 100) 
COMMENT                                    (LOGPEN 0 4 128) 6 1.16464 5.78365 5.87092) 
COMMENT                                   0.4 0.082322 1.08464 1.8 1.8 0) 
COMMENT                             #151=(CLabel (CWidget 0 (0 0) 1 2 0 0 #88# 8 100) 
COMMENT                                   (LOGPEN 0 0 0) 1 
COMMENT                                   (LOGFONT 46 17 0 0 700 0 0 0 0 3 2 1 34 
COMMENT                                    "Arial") 1.74233 0.666667 0 "T7 Promoter" 
COMMENT                                   "@N" 1 15.4003 5.22699 0 -10 5.02026 1.07399 
COMMENT                                   #150#)) (CObjectList)) 
COMMENT                      #152=(CGroupWidget 
COMMENT                            (CWidget 43 (7 43 0) 1 2 0 0 Nil 1635017060 100) 
COMMENT                            (CObjectList 
COMMENT                             #153=(CScratch 
COMMENT                                   (CWidget 0 (3 #6# 0) 1 2 0 0 #96# 101064472 
COMMENT                                    100) (LOGPEN 0 8 13395507) 10 1 5.91803 1.9 
COMMENT                                   0.082322 1) 
COMMENT                             #154=(CLabel (CWidget 0 (0 0) 1 2 0 0 #88# 2 100) 
COMMENT                                   (LOGPEN 0 0 0) 1 
COMMENT                                   (LOGFONT 46 17 0 0 700 0 0 0 0 3 2 1 34 
COMMENT                                    "Arial") 1.74233 0.666667 0 "T7 terminator" 
COMMENT                                   "@N" 1 12.0848 10.454 0 -10 5.41988 1.07399 
COMMENT                                   #153#) 
COMMENT                             #155=(CScratch 
COMMENT                                   (CWidget 0 (3 #11# 0) 1 2 0 0 #96# 57637696 
COMMENT                                    100) (LOGPEN 0 8 13395507) 10 1 4.58439 1.9 
COMMENT                                   0.082322 1) 
COMMENT                             #156=(CLabel (CWidget 0 (0 0) 1 2 0 0 #88# 192 100) 
COMMENT                                   (LOGPEN 0 0 0) 1 
COMMENT                                   (LOGFONT 46 17 0 0 700 0 0 0 0 3 2 1 34 
COMMENT                                    "Arial") 1.74233 0.666667 0 "T7 Terminator" 
COMMENT                                   "@N" 1 16.5733 -1.74233 0 -10 5.64467 1.07399 
COMMENT                                   #155#)) (CObjectList)) 
COMMENT                      #157=(CGroupWidget 
COMMENT                            (CWidget 103 (7 103 0) 1 2 0 0 Nil -390 100) 
COMMENT                            (CObjectList 
COMMENT                             #158=(CScratch 
COMMENT                                   (CWidget 0 (3 #4# 0) 1 2 0 0 #96# 101117712 
COMMENT                                    100) (LOGPEN 0 8 13395507) 10 1 6.25235 1.9 
COMMENT                                   0.082322 1) 
COMMENT                             #159=(CLabel (CWidget 0 (0 0) 1 2 0 0 #88# 69 100) 
COMMENT                                   (LOGPEN 0 0 0) 1 
COMMENT                                   (LOGFONT 46 17 0 0 700 0 0 0 0 3 2 1 34 
COMMENT                                    "Arial") 1.74233 0.666667 0 "lac operator" 
COMMENT                                   "@N" 1 4.05913 15.681 0 -10 4.84542 1.07399 
COMMENT                                   #158#) 
COMMENT                             #160=(CScratch 
COMMENT                                   (CWidget 0 (3 #10# 0) 1 2 0 0 #96# 1 100) 
COMMENT                                   (LOGPEN 0 8 13395507) 10 1 5.8537 1.9 
COMMENT                                   0.082322 1) 
COMMENT                             #161=(CLabel (CWidget 0 (0 0) 1 2 0 0 #88# 146 100) 
COMMENT                                   (LOGPEN 0 0 0) 1 
COMMENT                                   (LOGFONT 46 17 0 0 700 0 0 0 0 3 2 1 34 
COMMENT                                    "Arial") 1.74233 0.666667 0 "lac operator" 
COMMENT                                   "@N" 1 14.5475 6.96932 0 -10 4.84542 1.07399 
COMMENT                                   #160#)) (CObjectList))) (CObjectList)) 
COMMENT               #162=(CGroupWidget (CWidget 11 (8 0) 1 2 0 0 Nil -461 100) 
COMMENT                     (CObjectList 
COMMENT                      #163=(CGroupWidget 
COMMENT                            (CWidget 4 (10 #1# 0) 1 2 0 0 Nil 1836020336 100) 
COMMENT                            (CObjectList 
COMMENT                             #164=(CScratch 
COMMENT                                   (CWidget 1 (1 #1# 1) 1 2 0 0 #95# 101064032 
COMMENT                                    100) (LOGPEN 0 6 10053171) 8 1 1.77577 1.9 
COMMENT                                   0.082322 1) 
COMMENT                             #165=(CLabel (CWidget 0 (0 0) 1 2 0 0 #87# 8 100) 
COMMENT                                   (LOGPEN 0 0 13408563) 1 
COMMENT                                   (LOGFONT 38 14 0 0 400 0 0 0 0 3 2 1 18 
COMMENT                                    "Georgia") 1.74233 0.555556 0 
COMMENT                                   "{\\i Bbs}I (4965)" "@N (@S)" 5 -15.4141 
COMMENT                                   -3.48466 0 -10 4.34589 0.974079 #164#) 
COMMENT                             #166=(CScratch 
COMMENT                                   (CWidget 2 (1 #1# 2) 1 2 0 0 #95# 101064352 
COMMENT                                    100) (LOGPEN 0 6 10053171) 8 1 1.44961 1.9 
COMMENT                                   0.082322 1) 
COMMENT                             #167=(CLabel 
COMMENT                                   (CWidget 0 (0 0) 1 2 0 0 #87# 1235 100) 
COMMENT                                   (LOGPEN 0 0 13408563) 1 
COMMENT                                   (LOGFONT 38 14 0 0 400 0 0 0 0 3 2 1 18 
COMMENT                                    "Georgia") 1.74233 0.555556 0 
COMMENT                                   "{\\i Bbs}I (5325)" "@N (@S)" 5 -15.5393 
COMMENT                                   1.74233 0 -10 4.27096 0.974079 #166#) 
COMMENT                             #168=(CScratch 
COMMENT                                   (CWidget 3 (1 #1# 3) 1 2 0 0 #95# 57361240 
COMMENT                                    100) (LOGPEN 0 6 10053171) 8 1 1.11076 1.9 
COMMENT                                   0.082322 1) 
COMMENT                             #169=(CLabel (CWidget 0 (0 0) 1 2 0 0 #87# 0 100) 
COMMENT                                   (LOGPEN 0 0 13408563) 1 
COMMENT                                   (LOGFONT 38 14 0 0 400 0 0 0 0 3 2 1 18 
COMMENT                                    "Georgia") 1.74233 0.555556 0 
COMMENT                                   "{\\i Bbs}I (5699)" "@N (@S)" 5 -14.7295 
COMMENT                                   5.22699 0 -10 4.27096 0.974079 #168#) 
COMMENT                             #170=(CScratch 
COMMENT                                   (CWidget 4 (1 #1# 4) 1 2 0 0 #95# 57363736 
COMMENT                                    100) (LOGPEN 0 6 10053171) 8 1 0.803627 1.9 
COMMENT                                   0.082322 1) 
COMMENT                             #171=(CLabel (CWidget 0 (0 0) 1 2 0 0 #87# 438 100) 
COMMENT                                   (LOGPEN 0 0 13408563) 1 
COMMENT                                   (LOGFONT 38 14 0 0 400 0 0 0 0 3 2 1 18 
COMMENT                                    "Georgia") 1.74233 0.555556 0 
COMMENT                                   "{\\i Bbs}I (6038)" "@N (@S)" 5 -12.8721 
COMMENT                                   8.71165 0 -10 4.34589 0.974079 #170#)) 
COMMENT                            (CObjectList))) (CObjectList)) 
COMMENT               #172=(CGroupWidget (CWidget 14 (16 0) 1 2 0 0 Nil 1836020336 100) 
COMMENT                     (CObjectList) (CObjectList)) 
COMMENT               #173=(CGroupWidget (CWidget 12 (0 0) 1 2 0 0 Nil -1158 100) 
COMMENT                     (CObjectList) (CObjectList))) (CObjectList))) 
COMMENT       (CSeqView 10 10 (CObjectList) (CObList) 1 (CObList)) (CObList) 87462704 
COMMENT       (CStringList) 2082602632 0 (CObList)))
FEATURES             Location/Qualifiers
     misc_feature    1..4
                     /vntifkey="21"
                     /label=Adapter\ATGG
     promoter        5..21
                     /vntifkey="30"
                     /label=T7\promoter
     operon          24..47
                     /vntifkey="103"
                     /label=lac\operator
     misc_feature    441..444
                     /vntifkey="21"
                     /label=Adapter\CCCT
     terminator      393..440
                     /vntifkey="43"
                     /label=T7\terminator
     misc_feature    1913..1916
                     /vntifkey="21"
                     /label=Adapter\AGCG
     misc_feature    1917..6924
                     /vntifkey="21"
                     /label=pET28a\backbone
     promoter        445..461
                     /vntifkey="30"
                     /label=T7\Promoter
     operon          464..487
                     /vntifkey="103"
                     /label=lac\operator
     terminator      1865..1912
                     /vntifkey="43"
                     /label=T7\Terminator
     CDS             86..388
                     /vntifkey="4"
                     /label=ran_prec_WP_084052769.1
     CDS             502..1860
                     /vntifkey="4"
                     /label=ran_WP_084052769.1
BASE COUNT     1723 a      1780 c      1771 g      1650 t 
ORIGIN
        1 atggtaatac gactcactat aggggaattg tgagcggata acaattccaa ggagatatac 
       61 aatgcaccac caccaccacc acgcaatgaa gaaagcacac attaagacga ttaatcccca 
      121 gaacttgcag cgcaccatca agaccggcgg gtgcggggaa tgtcagacct cttgccagag 
      181 tgcttgcaag acctcatgta ctgtaggtaa tcaggcgtgt caaaacaatt aatagaatcg 
      241 aatgcgtaga tcagccaggt gcaaaccaaa aattctaggt tactagaagt tttgcgacgt 
      301 tctaagtgtt ggacgaaatg attcgcgacc caggatgagg tcgccctaaa aaatagattt 
      361 ctgcaactct cctcgtgagc agtctggtcg gtctagcata accccttggg gcctctaaac 
      421 gggtcttgag gggttttttg cccttaatac gactcactat aggggaattg tgagcggata 
      481 acaattccaa ggagatatac aatgcacaaa ttcaccttcg atgatttgaa tattcttatt 
      541 gatatcaata caggtatctt gcatgtgatc gacgagacaa cgttcgacct gttggataaa 
      601 gtggaaggct taggttcctt tgaggcagca caggacagcc tgaagaacaa atacacggag 
      661 tctgaattga ccgaatccac gacggagctg caggatctta tctcaaaagg tatgctgttc 
      721 accccggaaa aggagatttt ggaatacaaa ccgacgtcca accctatcgt caaagccctt 
      781 tgccttcaca ttgcgcacga ctgtaacctg cgctgtacat attgttttgc cgggcagggt 
      841 ccgtacggcg gtgatcgcag tctgatgagt gaagaagttg gtaagaagag catcgatttc 
      901 ttgctgcagg cctcgggtcc acgtaagcat gtggaaattg atttctttgg cggtgaaccg 
      961 ttgcttaatc ttgacgtcgt caagaagctc gtcgaatatg gcaaggagaa agctgcggaa 
     1021 gcagggaaac aaatgaagtt caccattacc agtaactgcg tgctgctgac tgatgacgtc 
     1081 cagaaatacc tcaatgacaa cgatatcagc tgtgtcctgt ccatcgatgg tcgtaaggaa 
     1141 attaatgata agatgcgccc ttttgcaggc ggccagggct cgtacgacat tattaaagat 
     1201 aaaattgtga acttcaccaa atcgcgccag ggcaaagaat tctttgttcg cggcaccttc 
     1261 actcgcaaca acctcgattt tgtggaagat gtcaaacacc tcgtcgaaga aggcatcgat 
     1321 atcctgtctc tcgaaccagt agtctcagac gaaaatgtcg attatgcgtt taaagaagaa 
     1381 gatatcccga cgctgaagga agagtacgaa aagctgaccc gctactacct ggattgctat 
     1441 gaaaagggaa aaggtttcaa tttctttcat tttaacgtgg atttgaacca gggaccgtgc 
     1501 cttccaaaac gtctctccgg atgtggcgcc ggacacgagt atctggccgt aagccccacg 
     1561 ggcgacctgt atccttgcca tcaatttgtt gaacgcgaag agttcaaagt gggccatgta 
     1621 gataccgggg tcacgcgtcc ggaaatcggc aaggaatttc aaaacgcgca tgtactgaat 
     1681 aagccggaat gtcgtgagtg ttgggcccgt ttctactgca gcggtggatg ccataacaat 
     1741 aacctgcaat tccgcgaaag cctgttaaag ccgtacaaaa ccacctgtga actgcagaag 
     1801 aaacgtacag aatgcgcgtt atacttacag gtgactaagt atctcaataa caatgtgtaa 
     1861 cggtctagca taaccccttg gggcctctaa acgggtcttg aggggttttt tgagcgctga 
     1921 aaggaggaac tatatccgga ttggcgaatg ggnnnnnnnn nnnnnnnnnn nnnnnnnnnn 
     1981 nnnnnnnnnn nnnnnnnnnn nnnnnnnnnn nnnnnnnnnn nnnnnnnnnn nnnnnnnnnn 
     2041 nnnnnnnnnn nnnnnnnnnn nnnnnnnnnn nnnnnncnnn nnnnnnnnnn nnnnnnnnnn 
     2101 nnnnnnnnnn nnnnnnnnnn nnnnnnnnnn nnnnnnnnnn nnnnnnnnnn nnnnnnnnnn 
     2161 nnnnnnnnan nnnnnnnnnn nnnnnnnnnn nnnnnnnnnn nnnnnnnnnn nnnnnnnncc 
     2221 tttgacgttg gagtccacgt tctttnnnnn nnnnnnnnnn nnnnnnnnnn nnnnnnnnnn 
     2281 nnaccctatc tcggtctatt cttttgattt ataagggatt ttgccgattt cggcctattg 
     2341 gttaaaaaat gagctgattt aacaaaaatt taacgcgaat tttaacaaaa tattaacgtt 
     2401 tacaatttca ggtggcactt ttcggggaaa tgtgcgcgga acccctattt gtttattttt 
     2461 ctaaatacat tcaaatatgt atccgctcat gaattaattc ttagaaaaac tcatcgagca 
     2521 tcaaatgaaa ctgcaattta ttcatatcag gattatcaat accatatttt tgaaaaagcc 
     2581 gtttctgtaa tgaaggagaa aactcaccga ggcagttcca taggatggca agatcctggt 
     2641 atcggtctgc gattccgact cgtccaacat caatacaacc tattaatttc ccctcgtcaa 
     2701 aaataaggtt atcaagtgag aaatcaccat gagtgacgac tgaatccggt gagaatggca 
     2761 aaagtttatg catttctttc cagacttgtt caacaggcca gccattacgc tcgtcatcaa 
     2821 aatcactcgc atcaaccaaa ccgttattca ttcgtgattg cgcctgagcg agacgaaata 
     2881 cgcgatcgct gttaaaagga caattacaaa caggaatcga atgcaaccgg cgcaggaaca 
     2941 ctgccagcgc atcaacaata ttttcacctg aatcaggata ttcttctaat acctggaatg 
     3001 ctgttttccc ggggatcgca gtggtgagta accatgcatc atcaggagta cggataaaat 
     3061 gcttgatggt cggaagaggc ataaattccg tcagccagtt tagtctgacc atctcatctg 
     3121 taacatcatt ggcaacgcta cctttgccat gtttcagaaa caactctggc gcatcgggct 
     3181 tcccatacaa tcgatagatt gtcgcacctg attgcccgac attatcgcga gcccatttat 
     3241 acccatataa atcagcatcc atgttggaat ttaatcgcgg cctagagcaa gacgtttccc 
     3301 gttgaatatg gctcataaca ccccttgtat tactgtttat gtaagcagac agttttattg 
     3361 ttcatgacca aaatccctta acgtgagttt tcgttccact gagcgtcaga ccccgtagaa 
     3421 aagatcaaag gatcttcttg agatcctttt tttctgcgcg taatctgctg cttgcaaaca 
     3481 aaaaaaccac cgctaccagc ggtggtttgt ttgccggatc aagagctacc aactcttttt 
     3541 ccgaaggtaa ctggcttcag cagagcgcag ataccaaata ctgtccttct agtgtagccg 
     3601 tagttaggcc accacttcaa gaactctgta gcaccgccta catacctcgc tctgctaatc 
     3661 ctgttaccag tggctgctgc cagtggcgat aagtcgtgtc ttaccgggtt ggactcaaga 
     3721 cgatagttac cggataaggc gcagcggtcg ggctgaacgg ggggttcgtg cacacagccc 
     3781 agcttggagc gaacgaccta caccgaactg agatacctac agcgtgagct atgagaaagc 
     3841 gccacgcttc ccgaagggag aaaggcggac aggtatccgg taagcggcag ggtcggaaca 
     3901 ggagagcgca cgagggagct tccaggggga aacgcctggt atctttatag tcctgtcggg 
     3961 tttcgccacc tctgacttga gcgtcgattt ttgtgatgct cgtcaggggg gcggagccta 
     4021 tggaaaaacg ccagcaacgc ggccttttta cggttcctgg ccttttgctg gccttttgct 
     4081 cacatgttct ttcctgcgtt atcccctgat tctgtggata accgtattac cgcctttgag 
     4141 tgagctgata ccgctcgccg cagccgaacg accgagcgca gcgagtcagt gagcgaggaa 
     4201 gcggaagagc gcctgatgcg gtattttctc cttacgcatc tgtgcggtat ttcacaccgc 
     4261 atatatggtg cactctcagt acaatctgct ctgatgccgc atagttaagc cagtatacac 
     4321 tccgctatcg ctacgtgact gggtcatggc tgcgccccga cacccgccaa cacccgctga 
     4381 cgcgccctga cgggcttgtc tgctcccggc atccgcttac agacaagctg tgaccgtctc 
     4441 cgggagctgc atgtgtcaga ggttttcacc gtcatcaccg aaacgcgcga ggcagctgcg 
     4501 gtaaagctca tcagcgtggt cgtgaagcga ttcacagatg tctgcctgtt catccgcgtc 
     4561 cagctcgttg agtttctcca gaagcgttaa tgtctggctt ctgataaagc gggccatgtt 
     4621 aagggcggtt ttttcctgtt tggtcactga tgcctccgtg taagggggat ttctgttcat 
     4681 gggggtaatg ataccgatga aacgagagag gatgctcacg atacgggtta ctgatgatga 
     4741 acatgcccgg ttactggaac gttgtgaggg taaacaactg gcggtatgga tgcggcggga 
     4801 ccagagaaaa atcactcagg gtcaatgcca gcgcttcgtt aatacagatg taggtgttcc 
     4861 acagggtagc cagcagcatc ctgcgatgca gatccggaac ataatggtgc agggcgctga 
     4921 cttccgcgtt tccagacttt acgaaacacg gaaaccgaag accattcatg ttgttgctca 
     4981 ggtcgcagac gttttgcagc agcagtcgct tcacgttcgc tcgcgtatcg gtgattcatt 
     5041 ctgctaacca gtaaggcaac cccgccagcc tagccgggtc ctcaacgaca ggagcacgat 
     5101 catgcgcacc cgtggggccg ccatgccggc gataatggcc tgcttctcgc cgaaacgttt 
     5161 ggtggcggga ccagtgacga aggcttgagc gagggcgtgc aagattccga ataccgcaag 
     5221 cgacaggccg atcatcgtcg cgctccagcg aaagcggtcc tcgccgaaaa tgacccagag 
     5281 cgctgccggc acctgtccta cgagttgcat gataaagaag acagtcataa gtgcggcgac 
     5341 gatagtcatg ccccgcgccc accggaagga gctgactggg ttgaaggctc tcaagggcat 
     5401 cggtcgagat cccggtgcct aatgagtgag ctaacttaca ttaattgcgt tgcgctcact 
     5461 gcccgctttc cagtcgggaa acctgtcgtg ccagctgcat taatgaatcg gccaacgcgc 
     5521 ggggagaggc ggtttgcgta ttgggcgcca gggtggtttt tcttttcacc agtgagacgg 
     5581 gcaacagctg attgcccttc accgcctggc cctgagagag ttgcagcaag cggtccacgc 
     5641 tggtttgccc cagcaggcga aaatcctgtt tgatggtggt taacggcggg atataacatg 
     5701 agctgtcttc ggtatcgtcg tatcccacta ccgagatatc cgcaccaacg cgcagcccgg 
     5761 actcggtaat ggcgcgcatt gcgcccagcg ccatctgatc gttggcaacc agcatcgcag 
     5821 tgggaacgat gccctcattc agcatttgca tggtttgttg aaaaccggac atggcactcc 
     5881 agtcgccttc ccgttccgct atcggctgaa tttgattgcg agtgagatat ttatgccagc 
     5941 cagccagacg cagacgcgcc gagacagaac ttaatgggcc cgctaacagc gcgatttgct 
     6001 ggtgacccaa tgcgaccaga tgctccacgc ccagtcgcgt accgtcttca tgggagaaaa 
     6061 taatactgtt gatgggtgtc tggtcagaga catcaagaaa taacgccgga acattagtgc 
     6121 aggcagcttc cacagcaatg gcatcctggt catccagcgg atagttaatg atcagcccac 
     6181 tgacgcgttg cgcgagaaga ttgtgcaccg ccgctttaca ggcttcgacg ccgcttcgtt 
     6241 ctaccatcga caccaccacg ctggcaccca gttgatcggc gcgagattta atcgccgcga 
     6301 caatttgcga cggcgcgtgc agggccagac tggaggtggc aacgccaatc agcaacgact 
     6361 gtttgcccgc cagttgttgt gccacgcggt tgggaatgta attcagctcc gccatcgccg 
     6421 cttccacttt ttcccgcgtt ttcgcagaaa cgtggctggc ctggttcacc acgcgggaaa 
     6481 cggtctgata agagacaccg gcatactctg cgacatcgta taacgttact ggtttcacat 
     6541 tcaccaccct gaattgactc tcttccgggc gctatcatgc cataccgcga aaggttttgc 
     6601 gccattcgat ggtgtccggg atctcgacgc tctcccttat gcgactcctg cattaggaag 
     6661 cagcccagta gtaggttgag gccgttgagc accgccgccg caaggaatgg tgcatgcaag 
     6721 gagatggcgc ccaacagtcc cccggccacg gggcctgcca ccatacccac gccgaaacaa 
     6781 gcgctcatga gcccgaagtg gcgagcccga tcttccccat cggtgatgtc ggcgatatag 
     6841 gcgccagcaa ccgcacctgt ggcgccggtg atgccggcca cgatgcgtcc ggcgtagagg 
     6901 atcgagatct cgatcccgcg aaat 
//
