# Supplementary material for: A scalable platform to discover antimicrobials of ribosomal origin
Source: Nat Commun. 2022 Oct 17;13:6135. doi: 10.1038/s41467-022-33890-w (PMC9576775; doi:10.1038/s41467-022-33890-w)
Supplement: Supplementary file 5 — Supplementary Data 2 [file 41467_2022_33890_MOESM5_ESM.zip › Supplementary Data 2/12.gb]

LOCUS       pET28a\CrtE\B\I\T7\promtoer\and\terminator\with\spacers        8484 bp    DNA     circular     29-MAR-2016
SOURCE      
  ORGANISM  
COMMENT     This file is created by Vector NTI
            http://www.invitrogen.com/
COMMENT     ORIGDB|GenBank
COMMENT     VNTDATE|-11171271|
COMMENT     VNTDBDATE|-11171271|
COMMENT     LSOWNER|
COMMENT     VNTNAME|pET28a CrtE B I T7 promtoer and terminator with spacers|
COMMENT     VNTAUTHORNAME|Demo User|
COMMENT     Vector_NTI_Display_Data_(Do_Not_Edit!)
COMMENT     (SXF 
COMMENT      (CGexDoc "pET28a CrtE B I T7 promtoer and terminator with spacers" 0 8484 
COMMENT       (CDBMol 0 0 1 1 1 0 0 0 0 "" "" 0 0 0 0 (CObList) (CObList) (CObList) 
COMMENT        (CObList) -1 "") 
COMMENT       (CDocSetData 1 1 0 0 0 0 "MAIN" 1 1 1 1 0 0 1 1 0 1 10 10 4294967295 50 0 
COMMENT        1 0 (CHomObj 0 0 0 3 75) (CWordArray) (CWordArray) 
COMMENT        (CStringList "BsaI" "BbsI") (CStringList "atg" "gtg") 
COMMENT        (CStringList "taa" "tga" "tag") (CObList) 1 "{(0,1),2}" 0 0 "" 0 
COMMENT        4294967295 0 0 0 0 0 0 0 "MAIN" 0 0 30 0 
COMMENT        (CProteinMotifSearchObject 70 20 1 1 1 1 0 0 1 0 0 0 0 0)) 
COMMENT       (CMolPar 0 0 1 2763 2763 1 8484 0 0 0 0 0 0 0 0) (CStringList) 
COMMENT       (CStringList) (CObList) (COAPar 25 250 50 0 6 4 3 7) 
COMMENT       (COAPar 25 250 50 0 6 4 3 7) (COAPar 25 250 50 0 6 4 3 7) 
COMMENT       (CObList #0=(CRSite (CStringList) "BsaI" "ggtctc" 8 12 0 0 "") 
COMMENT        #1=(CRSite (CStringList) "BbsI" "gaagac" 9 13 4 6525 0 6885 0 7259 1 
COMMENT            7598 1 0 "")) 
COMMENT       (CObList 
COMMENT        #2=(CFSignal (CObList) "Adapter ATGG" 21 0 0 1 4 0 (CStringList) 
COMMENT            (CStringList) 1 1 1 1 "1..4") 
COMMENT        #3=(CFSignal (CObList) "T7 promoter" 30 0 0 5 21 0 (CStringList) 
COMMENT            (CStringList) 1 1 1 1 "5..21") 
COMMENT        #4=(CFSignal (CObList) "lac operator" 103 0 0 24 47 0 (CStringList) 
COMMENT            (CStringList) 1 1 1 1 "24..47") 
COMMENT        #5=(CFSignal (CObList) "Adapter CCCT" 21 0 0 441 444 0 (CStringList) 
COMMENT            (CStringList) 1 1 1 1 "441..444") 
COMMENT        #6=(CFSignal (CObList) "T7 terminator" 43 0 0 393 440 0 (CStringList) 
COMMENT            (CStringList) 1 1 1 1 "393..440") 
COMMENT        #7=(CFSignal (CObList) "Adapter AGCG" 21 0 0 3473 3476 0 (CStringList) 
COMMENT            (CStringList) 1 1 1 1 "3348..3351") 
COMMENT        #8=(CFSignal (CObList) "pET28a backbone" 21 0 0 3477 8484 0 
COMMENT            (CStringList) (CStringList) 1 1 1 1 "3352..8359") 
COMMENT        #9=(CFSignal (CObList) "T7 Promoter" 30 0 0 445 461 0 (CStringList) 
COMMENT            (CStringList) 1 1 1 1 "445..461") 
COMMENT        #10=(CFSignal (CObList) "lac operator" 103 0 0 464 487 0 (CStringList) 
COMMENT             (CStringList) 1 1 1 1 "464..487") 
COMMENT        #11=(CFSignal (CObList) "T7 Terminator" 43 0 0 3425 3472 0 (CStringList) 
COMMENT             (CStringList) 1 1 1 1 "2321..2368") 
COMMENT        #12=(CFSignal (CObList) "Lan4_Prec_SCE51665.1" 4 0 0 86 388 0 
COMMENT             (CStringList) (CStringList) 1 1 1 1 "") 
COMMENT        #13=(CFSignal (CObList) "Lan4_SCE51665.1" 4 0 0 502 3420 0 (CStringList) 
COMMENT             (CStringList) 1 1 1 1 "")) (CObList) (CObList) (CObList) (CObList) 
COMMENT       (CObList) (CObList) 
COMMENT       (CTextView 0 
COMMENT        #14=(CGroupPar (CParagraph 0 (0 0) 1 2 0 0 180) 
COMMENT             (CObjectList 
COMMENT              #15=(CRefLinePar 
COMMENT                   (CLinePar (CParagraph 0 (0 0) 0 2 0 0 233) 
COMMENT                    "pET28a CrtE B I T7 promtoer and terminator with spacers" 2) 
COMMENT                   5 "" 0 4) 
COMMENT              #16=(CFolderPar 
COMMENT                   (CGroupPar (CParagraph 1 (0 0) 1 1 0 0 178) 
COMMENT                    (CObjectList 
COMMENT                     #17=(CLinePar (CParagraph 0 (0 0) 1 2 1 0 180) 
COMMENT                          "DNA 'pET28a CrtE B I T7 promtoer and terminator with spacers'" 
COMMENT                          1) 
COMMENT                     #18=(CLinePar (CParagraph 0 (0 0) 1 2 1 0 180) 
COMMENT                          "Local object" 1) 
COMMENT                     #19=(CLinePar (CParagraph 0 (0 0) 1 2 1 0 180) 
COMMENT                          "Created: 03/29/16 07:06PM" 1) 
COMMENT                     #20=(CLinePar (CParagraph 0 (0 0) 1 2 1 0 180) 
COMMENT                          "Last Modified: 03/29/16 07:06PM" 1) 
COMMENT                     #21=(CLinePar (CParagraph 0 (0 0) 1 2 1 0 180) 
COMMENT                          "length: 8484 bp" 1) 
COMMENT                     #22=(CLinePar (CParagraph 0 (0 0) 1 2 1 0 180) 
COMMENT                          "storage type: Basic" 1) 
COMMENT                     #23=(CLinePar (CParagraph 0 (0 0) 1 2 1 0 180) 
COMMENT                          "form: Circular" 1))) "General Description") 
COMMENT              #24=(CFolderPar 
COMMENT                   (CGroupPar (CParagraph 2 (0 0) 1 1 0 0 178) 
COMMENT                    (CObjectList 
COMMENT                     #25=(CLinePar (CParagraph 0 (0 0) 1 2 1 0 180) 
COMMENT                          "Original Source Database: GenBank" 1) 
COMMENT                     #26=(CLinePar (CParagraph 0 (0 0) 1 2 1 0 180) 
COMMENT                          "Modification Date in the Original DB: 29-MAR-2016" 1))) 
COMMENT                   "Standard Fields") 
COMMENT              #27=(CRefLinePar 
COMMENT                   (CLinePar (CParagraph 0 (0 0) 0 2 0 0 233) "Comments" 2) 1 "" 
COMMENT                   0 0) 
COMMENT              #28=(CFolderPar 
COMMENT                   (CGroupPar (CParagraph 8 (0 0) 1 2 0 0 178) (CObjectList)) 
COMMENT                   "Annotations") 
COMMENT              #29=(CFolderPar 
COMMENT                   (CGroupPar (CParagraph 12 (6 0) 1 1 0 0 178) 
COMMENT                    (CObjectList 
COMMENT                     #30=(CFolderPar 
COMMENT                          (CGroupPar (CParagraph 4 (7 4 0) 1 1 1 0 178) 
COMMENT                           (CObjectList 
COMMENT                            #31=(CFolderPar 
COMMENT                                 (CGroupPar 
COMMENT                                  (CParagraph 86 (3 #12# 0) 1 2 2 0 327) 
COMMENT                                  (CObjectList 
COMMENT                                   #32=(CLinePar 
COMMENT                                        (CParagraph 0 (0 0) 1 2 3 0 180) 
COMMENT                                        "Start: 86    End: 388 " 1))) 
COMMENT                                 "Lan4_Prec_SCE51665.1") 
COMMENT                            #33=(CFolderPar 
COMMENT                                 (CGroupPar 
COMMENT                                  (CParagraph 502 (3 #13# 0) 1 2 2 0 327) 
COMMENT                                  (CObjectList 
COMMENT                                   #34=(CLinePar 
COMMENT                                        (CParagraph 0 (0 0) 1 2 3 0 180) 
COMMENT                                        "Start: 502   End: 3420" 1))) 
COMMENT                                 "Lan4_SCE51665.1"))) "CDS (2 total)") 
COMMENT                     #35=(CFolderPar 
COMMENT                          (CGroupPar (CParagraph 21 (7 21 0) 1 1 1 0 178) 
COMMENT                           (CObjectList 
COMMENT                            #36=(CFolderPar 
COMMENT                                 (CGroupPar (CParagraph 1 (3 #2# 0) 1 2 2 0 194) 
COMMENT                                  (CObjectList 
COMMENT                                   #37=(CLinePar 
COMMENT                                        (CParagraph 0 (0 0) 1 2 3 0 180) 
COMMENT                                        "Start: 1     End: 4   " 1) 
COMMENT                                   #38=(CLinePar 
COMMENT                                        (CParagraph 0 (0 0) 1 2 3 0 180) 
COMMENT                                        "Original Location Description:" 1) 
COMMENT                                   #39=(CLinePar 
COMMENT                                        (CParagraph 0 (0 0) 1 2 3 0 180) 
COMMENT                                        "   1..4" 1))) "Adapter ATGG") 
COMMENT                            #40=(CFolderPar 
COMMENT                                 (CGroupPar 
COMMENT                                  (CParagraph 441 (3 #5# 0) 1 2 2 0 194) 
COMMENT                                  (CObjectList 
COMMENT                                   #41=(CLinePar 
COMMENT                                        (CParagraph 0 (0 0) 1 2 3 0 180) 
COMMENT                                        "Start: 441   End: 444 " 1) 
COMMENT                                   #42=(CLinePar 
COMMENT                                        (CParagraph 0 (0 0) 1 2 3 0 180) 
COMMENT                                        "Original Location Description:" 1) 
COMMENT                                   #43=(CLinePar 
COMMENT                                        (CParagraph 0 (0 0) 1 2 3 0 180) 
COMMENT                                        "   441..444" 1))) "Adapter CCCT") 
COMMENT                            #44=(CFolderPar 
COMMENT                                 (CGroupPar 
COMMENT                                  (CParagraph 3473 (3 #7# 0) 1 2 2 0 194) 
COMMENT                                  (CObjectList 
COMMENT                                   #45=(CLinePar 
COMMENT                                        (CParagraph 0 (0 0) 1 2 3 0 180) 
COMMENT                                        "Start: 3473  End: 3476" 1) 
COMMENT                                   #46=(CLinePar 
COMMENT                                        (CParagraph 0 (0 0) 1 2 3 0 180) 
COMMENT                                        "Original Location Description:" 1) 
COMMENT                                   #47=(CLinePar 
COMMENT                                        (CParagraph 0 (0 0) 1 2 3 0 180) 
COMMENT                                        "   3348..3351" 1))) "Adapter AGCG") 
COMMENT                            #48=(CFolderPar 
COMMENT                                 (CGroupPar 
COMMENT                                  (CParagraph 3477 (3 #8# 0) 1 2 2 0 194) 
COMMENT                                  (CObjectList 
COMMENT                                   #49=(CLinePar 
COMMENT                                        (CParagraph 0 (0 0) 1 2 3 0 180) 
COMMENT                                        "Start: 3477  End: 8484" 1) 
COMMENT                                   #50=(CLinePar 
COMMENT                                        (CParagraph 0 (0 0) 1 2 3 0 180) 
COMMENT                                        "Original Location Description:" 1) 
COMMENT                                   #51=(CLinePar 
COMMENT                                        (CParagraph 0 (0 0) 1 2 3 0 180) 
COMMENT                                        "   3352..8359" 1))) "pET28a backbone"))) 
COMMENT                          "Misc. Feature (4 total)") 
COMMENT                     #52=(CFolderPar 
COMMENT                          (CGroupPar (CParagraph 30 (7 30 0) 1 1 1 0 178) 
COMMENT                           (CObjectList 
COMMENT                            #53=(CFolderPar 
COMMENT                                 (CGroupPar (CParagraph 5 (3 #3# 0) 1 2 2 0 194) 
COMMENT                                  (CObjectList 
COMMENT                                   #54=(CLinePar 
COMMENT                                        (CParagraph 0 (0 0) 1 2 3 0 180) 
COMMENT                                        "Start: 5     End: 21  " 1) 
COMMENT                                   #55=(CLinePar 
COMMENT                                        (CParagraph 0 (0 0) 1 2 3 0 180) 
COMMENT                                        "Original Location Description:" 1) 
COMMENT                                   #56=(CLinePar 
COMMENT                                        (CParagraph 0 (0 0) 1 2 3 0 180) 
COMMENT                                        "   5..21" 1))) "T7 promoter") 
COMMENT                            #57=(CFolderPar 
COMMENT                                 (CGroupPar 
COMMENT                                  (CParagraph 445 (3 #9# 0) 1 2 2 0 194) 
COMMENT                                  (CObjectList 
COMMENT                                   #58=(CLinePar 
COMMENT                                        (CParagraph 0 (0 0) 1 2 3 0 180) 
COMMENT                                        "Start: 445   End: 461 " 1) 
COMMENT                                   #59=(CLinePar 
COMMENT                                        (CParagraph 0 (0 0) 1 2 3 0 180) 
COMMENT                                        "Original Location Description:" 1) 
COMMENT                                   #60=(CLinePar 
COMMENT                                        (CParagraph 0 (0 0) 1 2 3 0 180) 
COMMENT                                        "   445..461" 1))) "T7 Promoter"))) 
COMMENT                          "Promoter Prokaryotic (2 total)") 
COMMENT                     #61=(CFolderPar 
COMMENT                          (CGroupPar (CParagraph 43 (7 43 0) 1 1 1 0 178) 
COMMENT                           (CObjectList 
COMMENT                            #62=(CFolderPar 
COMMENT                                 (CGroupPar 
COMMENT                                  (CParagraph 393 (3 #6# 0) 1 2 2 0 194) 
COMMENT                                  (CObjectList 
COMMENT                                   #63=(CLinePar 
COMMENT                                        (CParagraph 0 (0 0) 1 2 3 0 180) 
COMMENT                                        "Start: 393   End: 440 " 1) 
COMMENT                                   #64=(CLinePar 
COMMENT                                        (CParagraph 0 (0 0) 1 2 3 0 180) 
COMMENT                                        "Original Location Description:" 1) 
COMMENT                                   #65=(CLinePar 
COMMENT                                        (CParagraph 0 (0 0) 1 2 3 0 180) 
COMMENT                                        "   393..440" 1))) "T7 terminator") 
COMMENT                            #66=(CFolderPar 
COMMENT                                 (CGroupPar 
COMMENT                                  (CParagraph 3425 (3 #11# 0) 1 2 2 0 194) 
COMMENT                                  (CObjectList 
COMMENT                                   #67=(CLinePar 
COMMENT                                        (CParagraph 0 (0 0) 1 2 3 0 180) 
COMMENT                                        "Start: 3425  End: 3472" 1) 
COMMENT                                   #68=(CLinePar 
COMMENT                                        (CParagraph 0 (0 0) 1 2 3 0 180) 
COMMENT                                        "Original Location Description:" 1) 
COMMENT                                   #69=(CLinePar 
COMMENT                                        (CParagraph 0 (0 0) 1 2 3 0 180) 
COMMENT                                        "   2321..2368" 1))) "T7 Terminator"))) 
COMMENT                          "Terminator (2 total)") 
COMMENT                     #70=(CFolderPar 
COMMENT                          (CGroupPar (CParagraph 103 (7 103 0) 1 1 1 0 178) 
COMMENT                           (CObjectList 
COMMENT                            #71=(CFolderPar 
COMMENT                                 (CGroupPar 
COMMENT                                  (CParagraph 24 (3 #4# 0) 1 2 2 0 194) 
COMMENT                                  (CObjectList 
COMMENT                                   #72=(CLinePar 
COMMENT                                        (CParagraph 0 (0 0) 1 2 3 0 180) 
COMMENT                                        "Start: 24    End: 47  " 1) 
COMMENT                                   #73=(CLinePar 
COMMENT                                        (CParagraph 0 (0 0) 1 2 3 0 180) 
COMMENT                                        "Original Location Description:" 1) 
COMMENT                                   #74=(CLinePar 
COMMENT                                        (CParagraph 0 (0 0) 1 2 3 0 180) 
COMMENT                                        "   24..47" 1))) "lac operator") 
COMMENT                            #75=(CFolderPar 
COMMENT                                 (CGroupPar 
COMMENT                                  (CParagraph 464 (3 #10# 0) 1 2 2 0 194) 
COMMENT                                  (CObjectList 
COMMENT                                   #76=(CLinePar 
COMMENT                                        (CParagraph 0 (0 0) 1 2 3 0 180) 
COMMENT                                        "Start: 464   End: 487 " 1) 
COMMENT                                   #77=(CLinePar 
COMMENT                                        (CParagraph 0 (0 0) 1 2 3 0 180) 
COMMENT                                        "Original Location Description:" 1) 
COMMENT                                   #78=(CLinePar 
COMMENT                                        (CParagraph 0 (0 0) 1 2 3 0 180) 
COMMENT                                        "   464..487" 1))) "lac operator"))) 
COMMENT                          "Operon (2 total)"))) "Feature Map") 
COMMENT              #79=(CFolderPar 
COMMENT                   (CGroupPar (CParagraph 13 (0 0) 1 1 0 0 178) 
COMMENT                    (CObjectList 
COMMENT                     #80=(CRSFolderPar 
COMMENT                          (CFolderPar 
COMMENT                           (CGroupPar (CParagraph 100465144 (8 0) 1 1 1 0 178) 
COMMENT                            (CObjectList 
COMMENT                             #81=(CGroupPar 
COMMENT                                  (CParagraph 0 (10 #1# 0) 1 2 2 0 180) 
COMMENT                                  (CObjectList 
COMMENT                                   #82=(CLinePar 
COMMENT                                        (CParagraph 0 (1 #1# 1) 1 2 2 0 191) 
COMMENT                                        " N1: 6525 " 1) 
COMMENT                                   #83=(CLinePar 
COMMENT                                        (CParagraph 0 (1 #1# 2) 1 2 2 0 191) 
COMMENT                                        " N2: 6885 " 1) 
COMMENT                                   #84=(CLinePar 
COMMENT                                        (CParagraph 0 (1 #1# 3) 1 2 2 0 191) 
COMMENT                                        " N3: 7259 (on complementary strand)" 1) 
COMMENT                                   #85=(CLinePar 
COMMENT                                        (CParagraph 0 (1 #1# 4) 1 2 2 0 191) 
COMMENT                                        " N4: 7598 (on complementary strand)" 1))))) 
COMMENT                           "BbsI: 4 sites") 8 12 "GAAGACNNNNNNN" "CTTCTGNNNNNNN") 
COMMENT                     #86=(CRSFolderPar 
COMMENT                          (CFolderPar 
COMMENT                           (CGroupPar (CParagraph 100465368 (8 0) 1 1 1 0 178) 
COMMENT                            (CObjectList)) "BsaI: 0 sites") 7 11 "GGTCTCNNNNNN" 
COMMENT                          "CCAGAGNNNNNN"))) "Restriction/Methylation Map")))) 
COMMENT       (CGraphView 
COMMENT        (CWStyleSheet 
COMMENT         (CObjectList 
COMMENT          #87=(CWidgetStyle "RSite Label" 1 (LOGPEN 0 0 13408563) 1 0 1 
COMMENT               (LOGFONT 0 0 0 0 400 0 0 0 0 3 2 1 18 "Georgia") 0.555556 0 1 5 
COMMENT               "@N (@S)" 0) 
COMMENT          #88=(CWidgetStyle "Signal Label" 1 (LOGPEN 0 0 0) 1 0 1 
COMMENT               (LOGFONT 0 0 0 0 700 0 0 0 0 3 2 1 34 "Arial") 0.666667 0 1 1 
COMMENT               "@N" 0) 
COMMENT          #89=(CWidgetStyle "Molecule Label 2" 0 0 1 
COMMENT               (LOGFONT 0 0 0 0 400 0 0 0 0 3 2 1 18 "Georgia") 0.555556 0 1 16 
COMMENT               "@L bp" 0) 
COMMENT          #90=(CWidgetStyle "Molecule Label 1" 0 0 1 
COMMENT               (LOGFONT 0 0 0 0 400 0 0 0 0 3 2 1 34 "Verdana") 0.833333 0 1 1 
COMMENT               "@N" 0) 
COMMENT          #91=(CWidgetStyle "Shape 3" 1 (LOGPEN 0 0 3355545) 1 1 
COMMENT               (LOGBRUSH 0 6724095 0) 0 0 1 (LOGSHAPE 9 1 0.8 1.8 0)) 
COMMENT          #92=(CWidgetStyle "Shape 1" 1 (LOGPEN 0 0 6723840) 1 1 
COMMENT               (LOGBRUSH 0 10079334 0) 0 0 1 (LOGSHAPE 9 1 0.8 1.8 0)) 
COMMENT          #93=(CWidgetStyle "Axis" 1 (LOGPEN 0 0 10079436) 2 1 
COMMENT               (LOGBRUSH 0 13434879 0) 0 0 1 (LOGSHAPE 10 1 0 0 0)) 
COMMENT          #94=(CWidgetStyle "Line 2" 1 (LOGPEN 0 0 6723840) 8 0 0 0 1 
COMMENT               (LOGSHAPE 1 1.9 0 0 0)) 
COMMENT          #95=(CWidgetStyle "RSite" 1 (LOGPEN 0 0 10053171) 8 0 0 0 1 
COMMENT               (LOGSHAPE 1 1.9 0 0 0)) 
COMMENT          #96=(CWidgetStyle "Short Signal" 1 (LOGPEN 0 0 13395507) 10 0 0 0 1 
COMMENT               (LOGSHAPE 1 1.9 0 0 0)) 
COMMENT          #97=(CWidgetStyle "Uniq RSite Label" 1 (LOGPEN 0 0 153) 1 0 1 
COMMENT               (LOGFONT 0 0 0 0 400 0 0 0 0 3 2 1 18 "Georgia") 0.555556 128 1 5 
COMMENT               "@N (@S)" 0) 
COMMENT          #98=(CWidgetStyle "Vanilla" 1 (LOGPEN 0 0 0) 1 1 
COMMENT               (LOGBRUSH 0 16777215 0) 1 
COMMENT               (LOGFONT 0 0 0 0 400 0 0 0 0 7 48 2 18 "Times New Roman") 0.8 0 1 
COMMENT               2 "?" 0) 
COMMENT          #99=(CWidgetStyle "Mark 1" 0 0 1 
COMMENT               (LOGFONT 0 0 0 0 400 0 0 0 2 7 48 2 2 "Windings") 0.7 0 1 2 "?" 0) 
COMMENT          #100=(CWidgetStyle "Motif Label" 1 (LOGPEN 0 0 16744512) 1 0 1 
COMMENT                (LOGFONT 0 0 0 0 400 0 0 0 0 3 2 1 34 "Arial") 0.611111 8388608 
COMMENT                1 65535 "@N (@H)" 0) 
COMMENT          #101=(CWidgetStyle "Fragment Label 2" 1 (LOGPEN 0 0 0) 1 0 1 
COMMENT                (LOGFONT 0 0 0 0 400 0 0 0 0 3 2 1 49 "Courier New") 1.05 0 1 48 
COMMENT                "@F bp (molecule @L bp)" 0) 
COMMENT          #102=(CWidgetStyle "Fragment Label 1" 1 (LOGPEN 0 0 0) 1 0 1 
COMMENT                (LOGFONT 0 0 0 0 400 0 0 0 0 3 2 1 34 "Arial") 0.91 0 1 1 
COMMENT                "Fragment of @N" 0) 
COMMENT          #103=(CWidgetStyle "Shape 4" 1 (LOGPEN 0 0 0) 1 1 
COMMENT                (LOGBRUSH 2 8388608 5) 0 0 0) 
COMMENT          #104=(CWidgetStyle "Shape 2" 1 (LOGPEN 0 0 0) 1 1 (LOGBRUSH 0 128 0) 0 
COMMENT                0 0) 
COMMENT          #105=(CWidgetStyle "Shape 0" 1 (LOGPEN 0 0 0) 1 1 (LOGBRUSH 0 0 0) 0 0 
COMMENT                0) 
COMMENT          #106=(CWidgetStyle "ORF" 1 (LOGPEN 0 0 16384) 8 0 0 0 1 
COMMENT                (LOGSHAPE 7 0.2 3.41182 2.86186 0.609808)) 
COMMENT          #107=(CWidgetStyle "Line 4" 1 (LOGPEN 0 0 32768) 8 0 0 0 0) 
COMMENT          #108=(CWidgetStyle "Line 3" 1 (LOGPEN 0 0 16711680) 8 0 0 0 0) 
COMMENT          #109=(CWidgetStyle "Line 1" 1 (LOGPEN 0 0 16711680) 1 0 0 0 0) 
COMMENT          #110=(CWidgetStyle "Short Promoter" 1 (LOGPEN 0 0 128) 6 0 0 0 0) 
COMMENT          #111=(CWidgetStyle "Motif" 1 (LOGPEN 0 0 0) 1 0 0 0 0) 
COMMENT          #112=(CWidgetStyle "Line 0" 1 (LOGPEN 0 0 0) 8 0 0 0 0) 
COMMENT          #113=(CWidgetStyle "Void" 0 0 0 0 0) 
COMMENT          #114=(CWidgetStyle "General Label" 1 (LOGPEN 0 0 0) 1 0 1 
COMMENT                (LOGFONT 0 0 0 0 400 0 0 0 0 3 2 1 18 "Times New Roman") 0.91 0 
COMMENT                1 3 "@T @N " 0) 
COMMENT          #115=(CWidgetStyle "Position" 1 (LOGPEN 0 0 0) 1 0 0 0 0) 
COMMENT          #116=(CWidgetStyle "Annotation" 0 0 1 
COMMENT                (LOGFONT 0 0 0 0 400 0 0 0 0 3 2 1 18 "Times New Roman") 0.91 0 
COMMENT                0 0) 
COMMENT          #117=(CWidgetStyle "Position Label" 1 (LOGPEN 0 0 8388608) 1 0 1 
COMMENT                (LOGFONT 0 0 0 0 400 0 1 0 0 3 2 1 34 "Arial") 0.63 8388608 1 1 
COMMENT                "@N" 0) 
COMMENT          #118=(CWidgetStyle "Range" 1 (LOGPEN 0 0 0) 1 1 
COMMENT                (LOGBRUSH 0 16777215 0) 0 0 0) 
COMMENT          #119=(CWidgetStyle "Range Label" 1 (LOGPEN 0 0 8388608) 1 0 1 
COMMENT                (LOGFONT 0 0 0 0 400 0 1 0 0 3 2 1 34 "Arial") 0.63 8388608 1 1 
COMMENT                "@N" 0) 
COMMENT          #120=(CWidgetStyle "ORF Label" 1 (LOGPEN 0 0 49216) 1 0 1 
COMMENT                (LOGFONT 0 0 0 0 400 0 0 0 0 3 2 1 18 "Times New Roman") 
COMMENT                0.611111 0 1 65535 "@N" 0) 
COMMENT          #121=(CWidgetStyle "CDS Label" 1 (LOGPEN 0 0 4227264) 1 0 1 
COMMENT                (LOGFONT 0 0 0 0 400 0 0 0 0 3 2 1 34 "Arial") 0.555556 255 1 1 
COMMENT                "@N" 0) 
COMMENT          #122=(CWidgetStyle "Shape 5" 1 (LOGPEN 0 0 0) 3 1 
COMMENT                (LOGBRUSH 0 16777113 0) 1 
COMMENT                (LOGFONT 0 0 0 0 400 0 0 0 0 7 48 2 50 "Arial") 0.9 0 0 1 
COMMENT                (LOGSHAPE 9 1 0.8 1.8 0)) 
COMMENT          #123=(CWidgetStyle "CDS" 1 (LOGPEN 0 0 0) 1 1 (LOGBRUSH 2 39423 3) 0 0 
COMMENT                1 (LOGSHAPE 9 1 0.8 1.8 0)) 
COMMENT          #124=(CWidgetStyle "Label 2" 1 (LOGPEN 0 0 4227264) 1 0 1 
COMMENT                (LOGFONT 0 0 0 0 400 0 0 0 0 3 2 1 34 "Arial") 0.944444 8388608 
COMMENT                1 1 "@N" 0) 
COMMENT          #125=(CWidgetStyle "Label 3" 1 (LOGPEN 0 0 8421376) 1 0 1 
COMMENT                (LOGFONT 0 0 0 0 700 255 0 0 0 3 2 1 34 "Arial") 0.833333 255 1 
COMMENT                5 "@N (@S)" 0) 
COMMENT          #126=(CWidgetStyle "Label 4" 1 (LOGPEN 0 0 8437824) 1 0 1 
COMMENT                (LOGFONT 0 0 0 0 400 0 0 0 0 3 2 1 34 "Arial") 0.722222 0 1 5 
COMMENT                "@N (@S)" 0)) 0.164644 1.74233 0.164644 2.53336 
COMMENT         (70 (CShapeMapEntry 0 "Unique RSite" 1 "Uniq RSite Label") 67 
COMMENT          (CShapeMapEntry 0 "ORF" 0 "ORF Label")) 40.0378 40.0378 39 39 0.1 
COMMENT         -6293) 1 1 0 1 1 
COMMENT        (mapper: 22.4543 -19.7027 40.0378 40.0378 0.01 10 -1 8484 8484 1 0 0) 
COMMENT        #127=(CGroupWidget (CWidget 0 (0 0) 1 2 0 0 Nil -112 100) 
COMMENT              (CObjectList 
COMMENT               #128=(CGroupWidget (CWidget 1 (0 0) 1 2 0 0 Nil -598 100) 
COMMENT                     (CObjectList 
COMMENT                      #129=(CAxis 
COMMENT                            (CWideLine 
COMMENT                             (CWidget 0 (0 0) 1 2 0 0 #93# 100336764 0) 
COMMENT                             (LOGPEN 0 0 10079436) 2 (LOGBRUSH 0 13434879 0) 1 
COMMENT                             6.27492 6.27292 1 0.0214037) 0.0739414) 
COMMENT                      #130=(CLabel (CWidget 1001 (0 0) 1 2 0 0 #90# 192 100) 
COMMENT                            (LOGPEN 0 0 0) 1 
COMMENT                            (LOGFONT 58 22 0 0 400 0 0 0 0 3 2 1 34 "Verdana") 
COMMENT                            1.74233 0.833333 0 
COMMENT                            "pET28a CrtE B I T7 promtoer and terminator with spacers" 
COMMENT                            "@N" 1 0 0.871165 0 -10 33.0438 1.47361 Nil) 
COMMENT                      #131=(CLabel (CWidget 1002 (0 0) 1 2 0 0 #89# 438 100) 
COMMENT                            (LOGPEN 0 0 0) 1 
COMMENT                            (LOGFONT 38 14 0 0 400 0 0 0 0 3 2 1 18 "Georgia") 
COMMENT                            1.74233 0.555556 0 "8484 bp" "@L bp" 16 0 -0.871165 
COMMENT                            0 -10.8 3.04712 0.974079 Nil)) (CObjectList)) 
COMMENT               #132=(CGroupWidget (CWidget 10 (6 0) 1 2 0 0 Nil 1868701806 100) 
COMMENT                     (CObjectList 
COMMENT                      #133=(CGroupWidget 
COMMENT                            (CWidget 4 (7 4 0) 1 2 0 0 Nil -530 100) 
COMMENT                            (CObjectList 
COMMENT                             #134=(CWideArrow 
COMMENT                                   (CWideLine 
COMMENT                                    (CWidget 0 (3 #12# 0) 1 2 0 0 #91# 0 100) 
COMMENT                                    (LOGPEN 0 0 3355545) 1 
COMMENT                                    (LOGBRUSH 0 6724095 0) 1 5.98629 6.21034 1 
COMMENT                                    0.082322) 0.8 1.8 0) 
COMMENT                             #135=(CLabel (CWidget 0 (0 0) 1 2 0 0 #88# 146 100) 
COMMENT                                   (LOGPEN 0 0 0) 1 
COMMENT                                   (LOGFONT 46 17 0 0 700 0 0 0 0 3 2 1 34 
COMMENT                                    "Arial") 1.74233 0.666667 0 
COMMENT                                   "Lan4 Prec SCE51665.1" "@N" 1 11.4392 12.1963 
COMMENT                                   0 -10 8.96653 1.07399 #134#) 
COMMENT                             #136=(CWideArrow 
COMMENT                                   (CWideLine 
COMMENT                                    (CWidget 0 (3 #13# 0) 1 2 0 0 #91# 0 100) 
COMMENT                                    (LOGPEN 0 0 3355545) 1 
COMMENT                                    (LOGBRUSH 0 6724095 0) 1 3.74439 5.90274 1 
COMMENT                                    0.082322) 0.8 1.8 0) 
COMMENT                             #137=(CLabel (CWidget 0 (0 0) 1 2 0 0 #88# 8 100) 
COMMENT                                   (LOGPEN 0 0 0) 1 
COMMENT                                   (LOGFONT 46 17 0 0 700 0 0 0 0 3 2 1 34 
COMMENT                                    "Arial") 1.74233 0.666667 0 
COMMENT                                   "Lan4 SCE51665.1" "@N" 1 17.3321 1.74233 0 
COMMENT                                   -10 6.94344 1.07399 #136#)) (CObjectList)) 
COMMENT                      #138=(CGroupWidget 
COMMENT                            (CWidget 21 (7 21 0) 1 2 0 0 Nil -389 100) 
COMMENT                            (CObjectList 
COMMENT                             #139=(CScratch 
COMMENT                                   (CWidget 0 (3 #2# 0) 1 2 0 0 #96# 864 100) 
COMMENT                                   (LOGPEN 0 8 13395507) 10 1 6.27319 1.9 
COMMENT                                   0.082322 1) 
COMMENT                             #140=(CLabel (CWidget 0 (0 0) 1 2 0 0 #88# 69 100) 
COMMENT                                   (LOGPEN 0 0 0) 1 
COMMENT                                   (LOGFONT 46 17 0 0 700 0 0 0 0 3 2 1 34 
COMMENT                                    "Arial") 1.74233 0.666667 0 "Adapter ATGG" 
COMMENT                                   "@N" 1 4.45535 17.4233 0 -10 5.86945 1.07399 
COMMENT                                   #139#) 
COMMENT                             #141=(CScratch 
COMMENT                                   (CWidget 0 (3 #5# 0) 1 2 0 0 #96# 57364840 
COMMENT                                    100) (LOGPEN 0 8 13395507) 10 1 5.94784 1.9 
COMMENT                                   0.082322 1) 
COMMENT                             #142=(CLabel (CWidget 0 (0 0) 1 2 0 0 #88# 8 100) 
COMMENT                                   (LOGPEN 0 0 0) 1 
COMMENT                                   (LOGFONT 46 17 0 0 700 0 0 0 0 3 2 1 34 
COMMENT                                    "Arial") 1.74233 0.666667 0 "Adapter CCCT" 
COMMENT                                   "@N" 1 13.935 8.71165 0 -10 5.86945 1.07399 
COMMENT                                   #141#) 
COMMENT                             #143=(CScratch 
COMMENT                                   (CWidget 0 (3 #7# 0) 1 2 0 0 #96# 57364648 
COMMENT                                    100) (LOGPEN 0 8 13395507) 10 1 3.70594 1.9 
COMMENT                                   0.082322 1) 
COMMENT                             #144=(CLabel (CWidget 0 (0 0) 1 2 0 0 #88# 0 100) 
COMMENT                                   (LOGPEN 0 0 0) 1 
COMMENT                                   (LOGFONT 46 17 0 0 700 0 0 0 0 3 2 1 34 
COMMENT                                    "Arial") 1.74233 0.666667 0 "Adapter AGCG" 
COMMENT                                   "@N" 1 11.2503 -12.1963 0 -10 5.96936 1.07399 
COMMENT                                   #143#) 
COMMENT                             #145=(CWideArrow 
COMMENT                                   (CWideLine 
COMMENT                                    (CWidget 0 (3 #8# 0) 1 2 0 0 #92# 0 100) 
COMMENT                                    (LOGPEN 0 0 6723840) 1 
COMMENT                                    (LOGBRUSH 0 10079334 0) 0.835356 6.27319 
COMMENT                                    3.70298 1 0.082322) 0.8 1.8 0) 
COMMENT                             #146=(CLabel 
COMMENT                                   (CWidget 0 (0 0) 1 2 0 0 #88# 1218 100) 
COMMENT                                   (LOGPEN 0 0 0) 1 
COMMENT                                   (LOGFONT 46 17 0 0 700 0 0 0 0 3 2 1 34 
COMMENT                                    "Arial") 1.74233 0.666667 0 
COMMENT                                   "pET28a backbone" "@N" 1 -17.1447 -3.48466 0 
COMMENT                                   -10 7.0933 1.07399 #145#)) (CObjectList)) 
COMMENT                      #147=(CGroupWidget 
COMMENT                            (CWidget 30 (7 30 0) 1 2 0 0 Nil 1836020336 100) 
COMMENT                            (CObjectList 
COMMENT                             #148=(CPromoterArrow 
COMMENT                                   (CLine 
COMMENT                                    (CWidget 0 (3 #3# 0) 1 2 0 0 #110# 0 100) 
COMMENT                                    (LOGPEN 0 4 128) 6 1.16464 6.18296 6.27023) 
COMMENT                                   0.4 0.082322 1.08464 1.8 1.8 0) 
COMMENT                             #149=(CLabel (CWidget 0 (0 0) 1 2 0 0 #88# 2 100) 
COMMENT                                   (LOGPEN 0 0 0) 1 
COMMENT                                   (LOGFONT 46 17 0 0 700 0 0 0 0 3 2 1 34 
COMMENT                                    "Arial") 1.74233 0.666667 0 "T7 promoter" 
COMMENT                                   "@N" 1 4.36456 13.9386 0 -10 4.9703 1.07399 
COMMENT                                   #148#) 
COMMENT                             #150=(CPromoterArrow 
COMMENT                                   (CLine 
COMMENT                                    (CWidget 0 (3 #9# 0) 1 2 0 0 #110# 0 100) 
COMMENT                                    (LOGPEN 0 4 128) 6 1.16464 5.85762 5.94489) 
COMMENT                                   0.4 0.082322 1.08464 1.8 1.8 0) 
COMMENT                             #151=(CLabel (CWidget 0 (0 0) 1 2 0 0 #88# 437 100) 
COMMENT                                   (LOGPEN 0 0 0) 1 
COMMENT                                   (LOGFONT 46 17 0 0 700 0 0 0 0 3 2 1 34 
COMMENT                                    "Arial") 1.74233 0.666667 0 "T7 Promoter" 
COMMENT                                   "@N" 1 15.4003 5.22699 0 -10 5.02026 1.07399 
COMMENT                                   #150#)) (CObjectList)) 
COMMENT                      #152=(CGroupWidget 
COMMENT                            (CWidget 43 (7 43 0) 1 2 0 0 Nil 1866932325 100) 
COMMENT                            (CObjectList 
COMMENT                             #153=(CScratch 
COMMENT                                   (CWidget 0 (3 #6# 0) 1 2 0 0 #96# 101072712 
COMMENT                                    100) (LOGPEN 0 8 13395507) 10 1 5.98334 1.9 
COMMENT                                   0.082322 1) 
COMMENT                             #154=(CLabel (CWidget 0 (0 0) 1 2 0 0 #88# 23 100) 
COMMENT                                   (LOGPEN 0 0 0) 1 
COMMENT                                   (LOGFONT 46 17 0 0 700 0 0 0 0 3 2 1 34 
COMMENT                                    "Arial") 1.74233 0.666667 0 "T7 terminator" 
COMMENT                                   "@N" 1 12.0848 10.454 0 -10 5.41988 1.07399 
COMMENT                                   #153#) 
COMMENT                             #155=(CScratch 
COMMENT                                   (CWidget 0 (3 #11# 0) 1 2 0 0 #96# 0 100) 
COMMENT                                   (LOGPEN 0 8 13395507) 10 1 3.74143 1.9 
COMMENT                                   0.082322 1) 
COMMENT                             #156=(CLabel (CWidget 0 (0 0) 1 2 0 0 #88# 8 100) 
COMMENT                                   (LOGPEN 0 0 0) 1 
COMMENT                                   (LOGFONT 46 17 0 0 700 0 0 0 0 3 2 1 34 
COMMENT                                    "Arial") 1.74233 0.666667 0 "T7 Terminator" 
COMMENT                                   "@N" 1 12.2242 -10.454 0 -10 5.64467 1.07399 
COMMENT                                   #155#)) (CObjectList)) 
COMMENT                      #157=(CGroupWidget 
COMMENT                            (CWidget 103 (7 103 0) 1 2 0 0 Nil 1701605229 100) 
COMMENT                            (CObjectList 
COMMENT                             #158=(CScratch 
COMMENT                                   (CWidget 0 (3 #4# 0) 1 2 0 0 #96# 1 100) 
COMMENT                                   (LOGPEN 0 8 13395507) 10 1 6.25618 1.9 
COMMENT                                   0.082322 1) 
COMMENT                             #159=(CLabel (CWidget 0 (0 0) 1 2 0 0 #88# 1 100) 
COMMENT                                   (LOGPEN 0 0 0) 1 
COMMENT                                   (LOGFONT 46 17 0 0 700 0 0 0 0 3 2 1 34 
COMMENT                                    "Arial") 1.74233 0.666667 0 "lac operator" 
COMMENT                                   "@N" 1 4.00759 15.681 0 -10 4.84542 1.07399 
COMMENT                                   #158#) 
COMMENT                             #160=(CScratch 
COMMENT                                   (CWidget 0 (3 #10# 0) 1 2 0 0 #96# 101072472 
COMMENT                                    100) (LOGPEN 0 8 13395507) 10 1 5.93084 1.9 
COMMENT                                   0.082322 1) 
COMMENT                             #161=(CLabel (CWidget 0 (0 0) 1 2 0 0 #88# 8 100) 
COMMENT                                   (LOGPEN 0 0 0) 1 
COMMENT                                   (LOGFONT 46 17 0 0 700 0 0 0 0 3 2 1 34 
COMMENT                                    "Arial") 1.74233 0.666667 0 "lac operator" 
COMMENT                                   "@N" 1 14.5475 6.96932 0 -10 4.84542 1.07399 
COMMENT                                   #160#)) (CObjectList))) (CObjectList)) 
COMMENT               #162=(CGroupWidget (CWidget 11 (8 0) 1 2 0 0 Nil 1836020336 100) 
COMMENT                     (CObjectList 
COMMENT                      #163=(CGroupWidget 
COMMENT                            (CWidget 4 (10 #1# 0) 1 2 0 0 Nil -738 100) 
COMMENT                            (CObjectList 
COMMENT                             #164=(CScratch 
COMMENT                                   (CWidget 1 (1 #1# 1) 1 2 0 0 #95# 865 100) 
COMMENT                                   (LOGPEN 0 6 10053171) 8 1 1.44925 1.9 
COMMENT                                   0.082322 1) 
COMMENT                             #165=(CLabel (CWidget 0 (0 0) 1 2 0 0 #87# 8 100) 
COMMENT                                   (LOGPEN 0 0 13408563) 1 
COMMENT                                   (LOGFONT 38 14 0 0 400 0 0 0 0 3 2 1 18 
COMMENT                                    "Georgia") 1.74233 0.555556 0 
COMMENT                                   "{\\i Bbs}I (6525)" "@N (@S)" 5 -15.5387 
COMMENT                                   1.74233 0 -10 4.27096 0.974079 #164#) 
COMMENT                             #166=(CScratch 
COMMENT                                   (CWidget 2 (1 #1# 2) 1 2 0 0 #95# 1 100) 
COMMENT                                   (LOGPEN 0 6 10053171) 8 1 1.18306 1.9 
COMMENT                                   0.082322 1) 
COMMENT                             #167=(CLabel 
COMMENT                                   (CWidget 0 (0 0) 1 2 0 0 #87# 1235 100) 
COMMENT                                   (LOGPEN 0 0 13408563) 1 
COMMENT                                   (LOGFONT 38 14 0 0 400 0 0 0 0 3 2 1 18 
COMMENT                                    "Georgia") 1.74233 0.555556 0 
COMMENT                                   "{\\i Bbs}I (6885)" "@N (@S)" 5 -14.8306 
COMMENT                                   5.22699 0 -10 4.27096 0.974079 #166#) 
COMMENT                             #168=(CScratch 
COMMENT                                   (CWidget 3 (1 #1# 3) 1 2 0 0 #95# 1 100) 
COMMENT                                   (LOGPEN 0 6 10053171) 8 1 0.906521 1.9 
COMMENT                                   0.082322 1) 
COMMENT                             #169=(CLabel (CWidget 0 (0 0) 1 2 0 0 #87# 8 100) 
COMMENT                                   (LOGPEN 0 0 13408563) 1 
COMMENT                                   (LOGFONT 38 14 0 0 400 0 0 0 0 3 2 1 18 
COMMENT                                    "Georgia") 1.74233 0.555556 0 
COMMENT                                   "{\\i Bbs}I (7259)" "@N (@S)" 5 -13.1498 
COMMENT                                   8.71165 0 -10 4.27096 0.974079 #168#) 
COMMENT                             #170=(CScratch 
COMMENT                                   (CWidget 4 (1 #1# 4) 1 2 0 0 #95# 101252784 
COMMENT                                    100) (LOGPEN 0 6 10053171) 8 1 0.65586 1.9 
COMMENT                                   0.082322 1) 
COMMENT                             #171=(CLabel (CWidget 0 (0 0) 1 2 0 0 #87# 8 100) 
COMMENT                                   (LOGPEN 0 0 13408563) 1 
COMMENT                                   (LOGFONT 38 14 0 0 400 0 0 0 0 3 2 1 18 
COMMENT                                    "Georgia") 1.74233 0.555556 0 
COMMENT                                   "{\\i Bbs}I (7598)" "@N (@S)" 5 -11.1788 
COMMENT                                   10.454 0 -10 4.27096 0.974079 #170#)) 
COMMENT                            (CObjectList))) (CObjectList)) 
COMMENT               #172=(CGroupWidget (CWidget 14 (16 0) 1 2 0 0 Nil 543236211 100) 
COMMENT                     (CObjectList) (CObjectList)) 
COMMENT               #173=(CGroupWidget (CWidget 12 (0 0) 1 2 0 0 Nil 673211756 100) 
COMMENT                     (CObjectList) (CObjectList))) (CObjectList))) 
COMMENT       (CSeqView 10 10 (CObjectList) (CObList) 1 (CObList)) (CObList) 87462704 
COMMENT       (CStringList) 2082602632 0 (CObList)))
FEATURES             Location/Qualifiers
     misc_feature    1..4
                     /vntifkey="21"
                     /label=Adapter\ATGG
     promoter        5..21
                     /vntifkey="30"
                     /label=T7\promoter
     operon          24..47
                     /vntifkey="103"
                     /label=lac\operator
     misc_feature    441..444
                     /vntifkey="21"
                     /label=Adapter\CCCT
     terminator      393..440
                     /vntifkey="43"
                     /label=T7\terminator
     misc_feature    3473..3476
                     /vntifkey="21"
                     /label=Adapter\AGCG
     misc_feature    3477..8484
                     /vntifkey="21"
                     /label=pET28a\backbone
     promoter        445..461
                     /vntifkey="30"
                     /label=T7\Promoter
     operon          464..487
                     /vntifkey="103"
                     /label=lac\operator
     terminator      3425..3472
                     /vntifkey="43"
                     /label=T7\Terminator
     CDS             86..388
                     /vntifkey="4"
                     /label=Lan4_Prec_SCE51665.1
     CDS             502..3420
                     /vntifkey="4"
                     /label=Lan4_SCE51665.1
BASE COUNT     1871 a      2204 c      2311 g      2098 t 
ORIGIN
        1 atggtaatac gactcactat aggggaattg tgagcggata acaattccaa ggagatatac 
       61 aatgcaccac caccaccacc acgcaatgat cgataataca atgactgtgg atgtcgacga 
      121 attacagact ctggaaggcg aagaatcggt ggccttggcg ggctgtaccc gcacttgcac 
      181 ctggacgtgt tctattacct cgatcgagca acagtaagag cgacaaaagc tttaatggga 
      241 aattcgcgcc cataacttgg tccgaatacg ggtcctagca acgttcgtct gagtttgatc 
      301 tatataatac gggcggtatg tctgctttga tcaacctcca atagctcgta tgatagtgca 
      361 cccgctggtg atcactcaat gatctgggcg gtctagcata accccttggg gcctctaaac 
      421 gggtcttgag gggttttttg cccttaatac gactcactat aggggaattg tgagcggata 
      481 acaattccaa ggagatatac aatgtcaacc gatcgtgatg aacatgattc agggagtttc 
      541 tttgcactgg atactggctt actgcctggt attgttggcg gtgtattaca ccgtcgcggc 
      601 gtaacgggtt gggcagttga acaaggtgaa ttttggtgta gcgttcgccc gcgtggccat 
      661 cgttctggtg aacaagggtg gaagcttcat ttaagcgcaa cgccattaag tgcagcattg 
      721 gtattagccg ttgcggcgga tgtcttaatt gaagaacgcg cgagctttaa atttgcaggc 
      781 gcactggacc gtgttgcatt attgacgggc ggtcgtgctg atcgtggtgg tggtggtaag 
      841 ttcattacag tatacccgga tgatccggag ctgttccgtc gtttagcacg tcgtctgcat 
      901 actgcgacct tgggtctgcg tggcccgcgt atccttagcg atcaacctta tgcaccgggc 
      961 tccctcgtgc attaccgcta tggtgtgttt ggtggtgttc gtaccacgac gaatgatgga 
     1021 gacactgatg tccgtttacg caatcctgca ggcgggttgg aaaaggatcg tcgtcaagca 
     1081 tgggtaacga caccggcgtg ggcgccgcca ccttttcctg agccaacttc tccgcccgag 
     1141 gcgacttcct ctccttctcg tgcgcaaacc ggacctttag aacagacaga accacgtgcc 
     1201 caaacaggtc ctttggaaca agccggtcca cgtaaaccca cccgcacacc tggtcgcaaa 
     1261 tctgtgcgct tgaacgatcg ctatgtagta gcgaaagcga ttcgccatgc gttcaaaggt 
     1321 ggagtttatt tagcaaccga tgaaaccacc ggtcgtcaag tagttgttaa agaggcgcgt 
     1381 gcacatgtag gtgtccgtat ggatggaact gatttgcagg ataccttacg ccatgaagca 
     1441 gaaatgcttg aagccctggc accgttgggt cgtacaccgg ctgctattga acttttcgct 
     1501 caaggcggca atcttttctt agctcaagaa tttgtcccgg gacgtacgtt acgtgatcgc 
     1561 ttagttgaac gtccagtccg tgatttagcg gaatttcttc atctgggccg tcaaattgtt 
     1621 gatattgttg ccggcgtaca tgggactggt cgtgtacttc gtgatcttag tccgaataac 
     1681 ttgatggtta ccccagaagg tcgtgttcgt ttaattgatg ttgaatatct ggctcctgaa 
     1741 ggggtacccg ttcgccgcgg ctatacccct ggttatgttg gcccagaagt aagtagtctc 
     1801 cgtgattatg attttaccgc gcccacgtac gcaggagatt tatatggcct tggagccgtg 
     1861 ttgcttcatc ttgccacggg tgttgatatg ttgttagtcc ctgatgatcg tcctgtgggc 
     1921 gatcgcactg aagttttgat tgcgcgtgca attgccgatc gcccttgggc ggcgccgctg 
     1981 ctgccgttgc ttttggcact gtgtgcaccg cttccagaag gtcgtggaga attgtcacgt 
     2041 gtacgtcgtg tacttgcaga attaccagga acgggccacc gtcctacagg tggtaccggt 
     2101 caacgtccaa caggcggcac aggtgtcacc ggtccgggtg caagcggcgg ttctggggtt 
     2161 gctgcacttg ccgacgaaga acgcgaacgc ctcattgctg acggtttaac ttatcttctg 
     2221 cgtactcgtc cagggagcgg cggacatctg tgggatgttt ctagctttgg tgccactaca 
     2281 gacccgctga atgttcaata tggtagtgcg ggagttttag cagtactgac gcgtgcagcc 
     2341 gctgcaggtg ccgggcctga tgtccgtcat ggcgttgccg aattaacaga gtggactcgc 
     2401 cgtcgtcttg cagacctgcc gactggtcgt actccagatg gtactctttt acctggatta 
     2461 cactttgggc gtagtggtac ggcatgggcg ttattggatg ctgcactcct tcttggtgat 
     2521 gaggacgttg ccgcagaagc tagtgcatta gcgcgtgcag tacctgttga ttggcctaat 
     2581 cgtgatattt gtcatggcgc tgcaggtgca ggcatgacac agctgcattt ctggcgcact 
     2641 actggtgatc ccgcatttcg tgatcgtgcc gtagcatgtg caggagccat tgtggcagct 
     2701 gcagaagatc acccctcggg tgtgatttgg ccggtgccgg ctgcttttga ttctaatctt 
     2761 gcaggtgcac gtcattatgg ctttgcacat ggaattgcgg gaattggcgc ttttctgctt 
     2821 gctgcaggcg cagcagcaga ccacgccggc ctgctgcaag ttgcgcgtac cgcaggcgat 
     2881 acccttgtcc gccttgctcg tgtcgaagat ggtcgtgcag tatggccggc aggcgatcgt 
     2941 gatgctgacg gtccggttgg tcaaacccat tggtgctcgg gttctagtgg aattggcacc 
     3001 tttctggtac gtctctgggc gcgtacagga gatgaacgtt accgtgaagc agcggttggt 
     3061 gccgcggcag gcgtccgtga cgcgatgtgg cttagctctc cagctgcttg ccatggactt 
     3121 gcgggaaatg cagagttctt actggatatg tcggcagcac tcggtgatcc gcgttatcgt 
     3181 gaacaagctg gtgaactggc ggcatgcatt catacacgtg cggttcgccg cgatggctta 
     3241 ctcgtagttc cagatgaatc attagaagca gtcactggcg gctaccaaac cggagccgcc 
     3301 ggtaccgtcg gtatgctgct gcgtctgcgt gatggtggtc cgcgtctgtg gatgccggat 
     3361 actccggatt tattcgctcc agcaggtcgt caaccgcgca cggccgtggg cgcacgctaa 
     3421 cggtctagca taaccccttg gggcctctaa acgggtcttg aggggttttt tgagcgctga 
     3481 aaggaggaac tatatccgga ttggcgaatg ggnnnnnnnn nnnnnnnnnn nnnnnnnnnn 
     3541 nnnnnnnnnn nnnnnnnnnn nnnnnnnnnn nnnnnnnnnn nnnnnnnnnn nnnnnnnnnn 
     3601 nnnnnnnnnn nnnnnnnnnn nnnnnnnnnn nnnnnncnnn nnnnnnnnnn nnnnnnnnnn 
     3661 nnnnnnnnnn nnnnnnnnnn nnnnnnnnnn nnnnnnnnnn nnnnnnnnnn nnnnnnnnnn 
     3721 nnnnnnnnan nnnnnnnnnn nnnnnnnnnn nnnnnnnnnn nnnnnnnnnn nnnnnnnncc 
     3781 tttgacgttg gagtccacgt tctttnnnnn nnnnnnnnnn nnnnnnnnnn nnnnnnnnnn 
     3841 nnaccctatc tcggtctatt cttttgattt ataagggatt ttgccgattt cggcctattg 
     3901 gttaaaaaat gagctgattt aacaaaaatt taacgcgaat tttaacaaaa tattaacgtt 
     3961 tacaatttca ggtggcactt ttcggggaaa tgtgcgcgga acccctattt gtttattttt 
     4021 ctaaatacat tcaaatatgt atccgctcat gaattaattc ttagaaaaac tcatcgagca 
     4081 tcaaatgaaa ctgcaattta ttcatatcag gattatcaat accatatttt tgaaaaagcc 
     4141 gtttctgtaa tgaaggagaa aactcaccga ggcagttcca taggatggca agatcctggt 
     4201 atcggtctgc gattccgact cgtccaacat caatacaacc tattaatttc ccctcgtcaa 
     4261 aaataaggtt atcaagtgag aaatcaccat gagtgacgac tgaatccggt gagaatggca 
     4321 aaagtttatg catttctttc cagacttgtt caacaggcca gccattacgc tcgtcatcaa 
     4381 aatcactcgc atcaaccaaa ccgttattca ttcgtgattg cgcctgagcg agacgaaata 
     4441 cgcgatcgct gttaaaagga caattacaaa caggaatcga atgcaaccgg cgcaggaaca 
     4501 ctgccagcgc atcaacaata ttttcacctg aatcaggata ttcttctaat acctggaatg 
     4561 ctgttttccc ggggatcgca gtggtgagta accatgcatc atcaggagta cggataaaat 
     4621 gcttgatggt cggaagaggc ataaattccg tcagccagtt tagtctgacc atctcatctg 
     4681 taacatcatt ggcaacgcta cctttgccat gtttcagaaa caactctggc gcatcgggct 
     4741 tcccatacaa tcgatagatt gtcgcacctg attgcccgac attatcgcga gcccatttat 
     4801 acccatataa atcagcatcc atgttggaat ttaatcgcgg cctagagcaa gacgtttccc 
     4861 gttgaatatg gctcataaca ccccttgtat tactgtttat gtaagcagac agttttattg 
     4921 ttcatgacca aaatccctta acgtgagttt tcgttccact gagcgtcaga ccccgtagaa 
     4981 aagatcaaag gatcttcttg agatcctttt tttctgcgcg taatctgctg cttgcaaaca 
     5041 aaaaaaccac cgctaccagc ggtggtttgt ttgccggatc aagagctacc aactcttttt 
     5101 ccgaaggtaa ctggcttcag cagagcgcag ataccaaata ctgtccttct agtgtagccg 
     5161 tagttaggcc accacttcaa gaactctgta gcaccgccta catacctcgc tctgctaatc 
     5221 ctgttaccag tggctgctgc cagtggcgat aagtcgtgtc ttaccgggtt ggactcaaga 
     5281 cgatagttac cggataaggc gcagcggtcg ggctgaacgg ggggttcgtg cacacagccc 
     5341 agcttggagc gaacgaccta caccgaactg agatacctac agcgtgagct atgagaaagc 
     5401 gccacgcttc ccgaagggag aaaggcggac aggtatccgg taagcggcag ggtcggaaca 
     5461 ggagagcgca cgagggagct tccaggggga aacgcctggt atctttatag tcctgtcggg 
     5521 tttcgccacc tctgacttga gcgtcgattt ttgtgatgct cgtcaggggg gcggagccta 
     5581 tggaaaaacg ccagcaacgc ggccttttta cggttcctgg ccttttgctg gccttttgct 
     5641 cacatgttct ttcctgcgtt atcccctgat tctgtggata accgtattac cgcctttgag 
     5701 tgagctgata ccgctcgccg cagccgaacg accgagcgca gcgagtcagt gagcgaggaa 
     5761 gcggaagagc gcctgatgcg gtattttctc cttacgcatc tgtgcggtat ttcacaccgc 
     5821 atatatggtg cactctcagt acaatctgct ctgatgccgc atagttaagc cagtatacac 
     5881 tccgctatcg ctacgtgact gggtcatggc tgcgccccga cacccgccaa cacccgctga 
     5941 cgcgccctga cgggcttgtc tgctcccggc atccgcttac agacaagctg tgaccgtctc 
     6001 cgggagctgc atgtgtcaga ggttttcacc gtcatcaccg aaacgcgcga ggcagctgcg 
     6061 gtaaagctca tcagcgtggt cgtgaagcga ttcacagatg tctgcctgtt catccgcgtc 
     6121 cagctcgttg agtttctcca gaagcgttaa tgtctggctt ctgataaagc gggccatgtt 
     6181 aagggcggtt ttttcctgtt tggtcactga tgcctccgtg taagggggat ttctgttcat 
     6241 gggggtaatg ataccgatga aacgagagag gatgctcacg atacgggtta ctgatgatga 
     6301 acatgcccgg ttactggaac gttgtgaggg taaacaactg gcggtatgga tgcggcggga 
     6361 ccagagaaaa atcactcagg gtcaatgcca gcgcttcgtt aatacagatg taggtgttcc 
     6421 acagggtagc cagcagcatc ctgcgatgca gatccggaac ataatggtgc agggcgctga 
     6481 cttccgcgtt tccagacttt acgaaacacg gaaaccgaag accattcatg ttgttgctca 
     6541 ggtcgcagac gttttgcagc agcagtcgct tcacgttcgc tcgcgtatcg gtgattcatt 
     6601 ctgctaacca gtaaggcaac cccgccagcc tagccgggtc ctcaacgaca ggagcacgat 
     6661 catgcgcacc cgtggggccg ccatgccggc gataatggcc tgcttctcgc cgaaacgttt 
     6721 ggtggcggga ccagtgacga aggcttgagc gagggcgtgc aagattccga ataccgcaag 
     6781 cgacaggccg atcatcgtcg cgctccagcg aaagcggtcc tcgccgaaaa tgacccagag 
     6841 cgctgccggc acctgtccta cgagttgcat gataaagaag acagtcataa gtgcggcgac 
     6901 gatagtcatg ccccgcgccc accggaagga gctgactggg ttgaaggctc tcaagggcat 
     6961 cggtcgagat cccggtgcct aatgagtgag ctaacttaca ttaattgcgt tgcgctcact 
     7021 gcccgctttc cagtcgggaa acctgtcgtg ccagctgcat taatgaatcg gccaacgcgc 
     7081 ggggagaggc ggtttgcgta ttgggcgcca gggtggtttt tcttttcacc agtgagacgg 
     7141 gcaacagctg attgcccttc accgcctggc cctgagagag ttgcagcaag cggtccacgc 
     7201 tggtttgccc cagcaggcga aaatcctgtt tgatggtggt taacggcggg atataacatg 
     7261 agctgtcttc ggtatcgtcg tatcccacta ccgagatatc cgcaccaacg cgcagcccgg 
     7321 actcggtaat ggcgcgcatt gcgcccagcg ccatctgatc gttggcaacc agcatcgcag 
     7381 tgggaacgat gccctcattc agcatttgca tggtttgttg aaaaccggac atggcactcc 
     7441 agtcgccttc ccgttccgct atcggctgaa tttgattgcg agtgagatat ttatgccagc 
     7501 cagccagacg cagacgcgcc gagacagaac ttaatgggcc cgctaacagc gcgatttgct 
     7561 ggtgacccaa tgcgaccaga tgctccacgc ccagtcgcgt accgtcttca tgggagaaaa 
     7621 taatactgtt gatgggtgtc tggtcagaga catcaagaaa taacgccgga acattagtgc 
     7681 aggcagcttc cacagcaatg gcatcctggt catccagcgg atagttaatg atcagcccac 
     7741 tgacgcgttg cgcgagaaga ttgtgcaccg ccgctttaca ggcttcgacg ccgcttcgtt 
     7801 ctaccatcga caccaccacg ctggcaccca gttgatcggc gcgagattta atcgccgcga 
     7861 caatttgcga cggcgcgtgc agggccagac tggaggtggc aacgccaatc agcaacgact 
     7921 gtttgcccgc cagttgttgt gccacgcggt tgggaatgta attcagctcc gccatcgccg 
     7981 cttccacttt ttcccgcgtt ttcgcagaaa cgtggctggc ctggttcacc acgcgggaaa 
     8041 cggtctgata agagacaccg gcatactctg cgacatcgta taacgttact ggtttcacat 
     8101 tcaccaccct gaattgactc tcttccgggc gctatcatgc cataccgcga aaggttttgc 
     8161 gccattcgat ggtgtccggg atctcgacgc tctcccttat gcgactcctg cattaggaag 
     8221 cagcccagta gtaggttgag gccgttgagc accgccgccg caaggaatgg tgcatgcaag 
     8281 gagatggcgc ccaacagtcc cccggccacg gggcctgcca ccatacccac gccgaaacaa 
     8341 gcgctcatga gcccgaagtg gcgagcccga tcttccccat cggtgatgtc ggcgatatag 
     8401 gcgccagcaa ccgcacctgt ggcgccggtg atgccggcca cgatgcgtcc ggcgtagagg 
     8461 atcgagatct cgatcccgcg aaat 
//
