# Supplementary material for: A scalable platform to discover antimicrobials of ribosomal origin
Source: Nat Commun. 2022 Oct 17;13:6135. doi: 10.1038/s41467-022-33890-w (PMC9576775; doi:10.1038/s41467-022-33890-w)
Supplement: Supplementary file 5 — Supplementary Data 2 [file 41467_2022_33890_MOESM5_ESM.zip › Supplementary Data 2/26.gb]

LOCUS       Exported                6906 bp ds-DNA     circular SYN 19-OCT-2021
DEFINITION  synthetic circular DNA
ACCESSION   .
VERSION     .
KEYWORDS    pET28a CrtE B I T7 promtoer and terminator with spacers
SOURCE      synthetic DNA construct
  ORGANISM  synthetic DNA construct
REFERENCE   1  (bases 1 to 6906)
  AUTHORS   .
  TITLE     Direct Submission
  JOURNAL   Exported Oct 19, 2021 from SnapGene 4.1.9
            http://www.snapgene.com
COMMENT     ORIGDB|GenBank
FEATURES             Location/Qualifiers
     source          1..6906
                     /organism="synthetic DNA construct"
                     /mol_type="other DNA"
     misc_feature    1..4
                     /label=Adapter ATGG
                     /label=Adapter\ATGG
                     /note="/vntifkey=21"
     promoter        5..21
                     /label=T7 promoter
                     /label=T7\promoter
                     /note="/vntifkey=30"
     operon          24..47
                     /label=lac operator
                     /label=lac\operator
                     /note="/vntifkey=103"
     CDS             86..331
                     /codon_start=1
                     /label=Glk_Prec_WP_065535858.1
                     /label=Lan2_Prec_WP_006100547.1
                     /note="/vntifkey=4"
                     /translation="MESRLLFLRIKNNYTQSFVSNYIHCSQSAYSRYESGATMVPVDIL
                     VKLSLLYSTSVDYILCLTDNPECYTKLNCITISNRK"
     terminator      393..440
                     /label=T7 terminator
                     /label=T7\terminator
                     /note="/vntifkey=43"
     misc_feature    441..444
                     /label=Adapter CCCT
                     /label=Adapter\CCCT
                     /note="/vntifkey=21"
     promoter        445..461
                     /label=T7 Promoter
                     /label=T7\Promoter
                     /note="/vntifkey=30"
     operon          464..487
                     /label=lac operator
                     /label=lac\operator
                     /note="/vntifkey=103"
     CDS             502..1842
                     /codon_start=1
                     /label=Glk_WP_065535858.1
                     /translation="MYSENFIANDWFNVEVFNKNKYTLTNQENKDVTELWLQILKGLKF
                     PNELKETVSYSKNLKELSLKTHAEVSVCIIAKNEQDSIRKCINSIYEFSDEIIFIDTGS
                     IDSTKKIVKEIASEKVKIFDYTWQDDFSDARNYSIQKASKEWILIIDADEYVSSDELIK
                     LRLLIDMLDRFKFKDSLRVSCAIYQLDNVITHGQSRLFRNNNKIKYYGLIHEELRNNKG
                     LDPIFNVESEITFFHDGYKEILRKEKCERNIRLLAKMLEKEPDNVRWAYLYCRDSFSIN
                     ANIDFEKILLPFLIKNMDESISYENILLTNYTHLILFLITKKYIIDGKSSLASKCIEVL
                     EKMLPNSSDVTFYKFLNKQHSLYEQQFEFLKEVIQFRKNNEYDQYSQLGCNLLHYDLLI
                     SGLLFDVKSYDYSYQYFLKLDLANYFSELEIPDEYKMLINKYRENES"
     terminator      1847..1894
                     /label=T7 Terminator
                     /label=T7\Terminator
                     /note="/vntifkey=43"
     misc_feature    1895..1898
                     /label=Adapter AGCG
                     /label=Adapter\AGCG
                     /note="/vntifkey=21"
     misc_feature    1899..6906
                     /label=pET28a backbone
                     /label=pET28a\backbone
                     /note="/vntifkey=21"
ORIGIN
        1 atggtaatac gactcactat aggggaattg tgagcggata acaattccaa ggagatatac
       61 aatgcaccac caccaccacc acgcaatgga atctcgcctg ctgtttcttc gcattaagaa
      121 caattacacc cagagttttg tgtcgaacta cattcattgc tcgcagagtg cctatagccg
      181 ttacgagagc ggggcaacca tggtgccggt cgacattctt gtcaaattgt cacttctgta
      241 ttcgaccagc gtggattata tcctgtgcct cacggataat ccggaatgct acaccaaact
      301 caattgtatt accattagca accgcaaatg aggctccttc atctgacaac gtgcaaccgc
      361 tatcgccatc gattgattca gcggataacg gtctagcata accccttggg gcctctaaac
      421 gggtcttgag gggttttttg cccttaatac gactcactat aggggaattg tgagcggata
      481 acaattccaa ggagatatac aatgtactcg gaaaacttca ttgccaacga ttggtttaac
      541 gttgaagtct ttaacaagaa caaatacacg ctgaccaacc aagagaataa agacgttacc
      601 gaactgtggc tgcagattct taagggcctg aagtttccga acgagctcaa ggagacagtg
      661 agctactcaa agaatttgaa agagctgtct cttaagaccc atgccgaagt gtcagtgtgc
      721 attattgcga agaacgaaca agactcgatt cgcaaatgca tcaattcgat ctacgagttt
      781 tccgacgaaa ttattttcat tgacaccggt tccattgact ccacgaagaa gatcgtcaaa
      841 gagatcgcga gcgagaaggt caaaatcttc gattacacct ggcaggacga cttcagtgac
      901 gcccgcaact atagcatcca gaaggcgtcg aaagagtgga tcctcatcat cgacgccgat
      961 gagtacgtga gctctgacga gttaatcaag cttcgtttac tgatcgatat gttagaccgc
     1021 ttcaagttca aagattcatt acgtgtgagt tgtgcgatct atcagctgga caacgtcatt
     1081 acgcacggcc agtcccgcct tttccgcaat aacaataaaa ttaaatacta tggtctgatc
     1141 cacgaagaac tgcgtaacaa caaagggctg gacccgatct ttaacgtgga gagcgagatt
     1201 accttctttc acgacggcta taaggaaatt ctgcgcaaag aaaagtgcga gcgtaatatt
     1261 cgcctgctgg caaagatgct ggagaaagaa ccggataacg tgcgctgggc ctatttgtac
     1321 tgccgcgact cgttctctat caatgctaat attgattttg agaagatcct gctgccgttt
     1381 ctgatcaaga acatggacga aagcatttcc tacgagaata tcctgctgac caattacact
     1441 catctgattt tattcctgat caccaagaaa tatatcatcg acggcaaaag ctctctggcc
     1501 agcaagtgca tcgaggtgct ggaaaagatg cttccgaaca gctccgatgt gactttctac
     1561 aagttcctga ataagcagca ctcgctgtac gagcagcagt tcgagttcct gaaggaagtc
     1621 attcagttcc gtaagaataa cgagtacgac cagtatagcc agttgggctg taatctctta
     1681 cattacgact tattaatcag tggtctgctg ttcgacgtta aaagctacga ctacagttac
     1741 caatatttcc tgaagttgga cctggcgaat tacttcagcg agctggagat cccggacgaa
     1801 tacaaaatgc tcatcaacaa ataccgtgag aacgaatcgt gacggtctag cataacccct
     1861 tggggcctct aaacgggtct tgaggggttt tttgagcgct gaaaggagga actatatccg
     1921 gattggcgaa tgggnnnnnn nnnnnnnnnn nnnnnnnnnn nnnnnnnnnn nnnnnnnnnn
     1981 nnnnnnnnnn nnnnnnnnnn nnnnnnnnnn nnnnnnnnnn nnnnnnnnnn nnnnnnnnnn
     2041 nnnnnnnnnn nnnnnnnncn nnnnnnnnnn nnnnnnnnnn nnnnnnnnnn nnnnnnnnnn
     2101 nnnnnnnnnn nnnnnnnnnn nnnnnnnnnn nnnnnnnnnn nnnnnnnnnn annnnnnnnn
     2161 nnnnnnnnnn nnnnnnnnnn nnnnnnnnnn nnnnnnnnnn cctttgacgt tggagtccac
     2221 gttctttnnn nnnnnnnnnn nnnnnnnnnn nnnnnnnnnn nnnnacccta tctcggtcta
     2281 ttcttttgat ttataaggga ttttgccgat ttcggcctat tggttaaaaa atgagctgat
     2341 ttaacaaaaa tttaacgcga attttaacaa aatattaacg tttacaattt caggtggcac
     2401 ttttcgggga aatgtgcgcg gaacccctat ttgtttattt ttctaaatac attcaaatat
     2461 gtatccgctc atgaattaat tcttagaaaa actcatcgag catcaaatga aactgcaatt
     2521 tattcatatc aggattatca ataccatatt tttgaaaaag ccgtttctgt aatgaaggag
     2581 aaaactcacc gaggcagttc cataggatgg caagatcctg gtatcggtct gcgattccga
     2641 ctcgtccaac atcaatacaa cctattaatt tcccctcgtc aaaaataagg ttatcaagtg
     2701 agaaatcacc atgagtgacg actgaatccg gtgagaatgg caaaagttta tgcatttctt
     2761 tccagacttg ttcaacaggc cagccattac gctcgtcatc aaaatcactc gcatcaacca
     2821 aaccgttatt cattcgtgat tgcgcctgag cgagacgaaa tacgcgatcg ctgttaaaag
     2881 gacaattaca aacaggaatc gaatgcaacc ggcgcaggaa cactgccagc gcatcaacaa
     2941 tattttcacc tgaatcagga tattcttcta atacctggaa tgctgttttc ccggggatcg
     3001 cagtggtgag taaccatgca tcatcaggag tacggataaa atgcttgatg gtcggaagag
     3061 gcataaattc cgtcagccag tttagtctga ccatctcatc tgtaacatca ttggcaacgc
     3121 tacctttgcc atgtttcaga aacaactctg gcgcatcggg cttcccatac aatcgataga
     3181 ttgtcgcacc tgattgcccg acattatcgc gagcccattt atacccatat aaatcagcat
     3241 ccatgttgga atttaatcgc ggcctagagc aagacgtttc ccgttgaata tggctcataa
     3301 caccccttgt attactgttt atgtaagcag acagttttat tgttcatgac caaaatccct
     3361 taacgtgagt tttcgttcca ctgagcgtca gaccccgtag aaaagatcaa aggatcttct
     3421 tgagatcctt tttttctgcg cgtaatctgc tgcttgcaaa caaaaaaacc accgctacca
     3481 gcggtggttt gtttgccgga tcaagagcta ccaactcttt ttccgaaggt aactggcttc
     3541 agcagagcgc agataccaaa tactgtcctt ctagtgtagc cgtagttagg ccaccacttc
     3601 aagaactctg tagcaccgcc tacatacctc gctctgctaa tcctgttacc agtggctgct
     3661 gccagtggcg ataagtcgtg tcttaccggg ttggactcaa gacgatagtt accggataag
     3721 gcgcagcggt cgggctgaac ggggggttcg tgcacacagc ccagcttgga gcgaacgacc
     3781 tacaccgaac tgagatacct acagcgtgag ctatgagaaa gcgccacgct tcccgaaggg
     3841 agaaaggcgg acaggtatcc ggtaagcggc agggtcggaa caggagagcg cacgagggag
     3901 cttccagggg gaaacgcctg gtatctttat agtcctgtcg ggtttcgcca cctctgactt
     3961 gagcgtcgat ttttgtgatg ctcgtcaggg gggcggagcc tatggaaaaa cgccagcaac
     4021 gcggcctttt tacggttcct ggccttttgc tggccttttg ctcacatgtt ctttcctgcg
     4081 ttatcccctg attctgtgga taaccgtatt accgcctttg agtgagctga taccgctcgc
     4141 cgcagccgaa cgaccgagcg cagcgagtca gtgagcgagg aagcggaaga gcgcctgatg
     4201 cggtattttc tccttacgca tctgtgcggt atttcacacc gcatatatgg tgcactctca
     4261 gtacaatctg ctctgatgcc gcatagttaa gccagtatac actccgctat cgctacgtga
     4321 ctgggtcatg gctgcgcccc gacacccgcc aacacccgct gacgcgccct gacgggcttg
     4381 tctgctcccg gcatccgctt acagacaagc tgtgaccgtc tccgggagct gcatgtgtca
     4441 gaggttttca ccgtcatcac cgaaacgcgc gaggcagctg cggtaaagct catcagcgtg
     4501 gtcgtgaagc gattcacaga tgtctgcctg ttcatccgcg tccagctcgt tgagtttctc
     4561 cagaagcgtt aatgtctggc ttctgataaa gcgggccatg ttaagggcgg ttttttcctg
     4621 tttggtcact gatgcctccg tgtaaggggg atttctgttc atgggggtaa tgataccgat
     4681 gaaacgagag aggatgctca cgatacgggt tactgatgat gaacatgccc ggttactgga
     4741 acgttgtgag ggtaaacaac tggcggtatg gatgcggcgg gaccagagaa aaatcactca
     4801 gggtcaatgc cagcgcttcg ttaatacaga tgtaggtgtt ccacagggta gccagcagca
     4861 tcctgcgatg cagatccgga acataatggt gcagggcgct gacttccgcg tttccagact
     4921 ttacgaaaca cggaaaccga agaccattca tgttgttgct caggtcgcag acgttttgca
     4981 gcagcagtcg cttcacgttc gctcgcgtat cggtgattca ttctgctaac cagtaaggca
     5041 accccgccag cctagccggg tcctcaacga caggagcacg atcatgcgca cccgtggggc
     5101 cgccatgccg gcgataatgg cctgcttctc gccgaaacgt ttggtggcgg gaccagtgac
     5161 gaaggcttga gcgagggcgt gcaagattcc gaataccgca agcgacaggc cgatcatcgt
     5221 cgcgctccag cgaaagcggt cctcgccgaa aatgacccag agcgctgccg gcacctgtcc
     5281 tacgagttgc atgataaaga agacagtcat aagtgcggcg acgatagtca tgccccgcgc
     5341 ccaccggaag gagctgactg ggttgaaggc tctcaagggc atcggtcgag atcccggtgc
     5401 ctaatgagtg agctaactta cattaattgc gttgcgctca ctgcccgctt tccagtcggg
     5461 aaacctgtcg tgccagctgc attaatgaat cggccaacgc gcggggagag gcggtttgcg
     5521 tattgggcgc cagggtggtt tttcttttca ccagtgagac gggcaacagc tgattgccct
     5581 tcaccgcctg gccctgagag agttgcagca agcggtccac gctggtttgc cccagcaggc
     5641 gaaaatcctg tttgatggtg gttaacggcg ggatataaca tgagctgtct tcggtatcgt
     5701 cgtatcccac taccgagata tccgcaccaa cgcgcagccc ggactcggta atggcgcgca
     5761 ttgcgcccag cgccatctga tcgttggcaa ccagcatcgc agtgggaacg atgccctcat
     5821 tcagcatttg catggtttgt tgaaaaccgg acatggcact ccagtcgcct tcccgttccg
     5881 ctatcggctg aatttgattg cgagtgagat atttatgcca gccagccaga cgcagacgcg
     5941 ccgagacaga acttaatggg cccgctaaca gcgcgatttg ctggtgaccc aatgcgacca
     6001 gatgctccac gcccagtcgc gtaccgtctt catgggagaa aataatactg ttgatgggtg
     6061 tctggtcaga gacatcaaga aataacgccg gaacattagt gcaggcagct tccacagcaa
     6121 tggcatcctg gtcatccagc ggatagttaa tgatcagccc actgacgcgt tgcgcgagaa
     6181 gattgtgcac cgccgcttta caggcttcga cgccgcttcg ttctaccatc gacaccacca
     6241 cgctggcacc cagttgatcg gcgcgagatt taatcgccgc gacaatttgc gacggcgcgt
     6301 gcagggccag actggaggtg gcaacgccaa tcagcaacga ctgtttgccc gccagttgtt
     6361 gtgccacgcg gttgggaatg taattcagct ccgccatcgc cgcttccact ttttcccgcg
     6421 ttttcgcaga aacgtggctg gcctggttca ccacgcggga aacggtctga taagagacac
     6481 cggcatactc tgcgacatcg tataacgtta ctggtttcac attcaccacc ctgaattgac
     6541 tctcttccgg gcgctatcat gccataccgc gaaaggtttt gcgccattcg atggtgtccg
     6601 ggatctcgac gctctccctt atgcgactcc tgcattagga agcagcccag tagtaggttg
     6661 aggccgttga gcaccgccgc cgcaaggaat ggtgcatgca aggagatggc gcccaacagt
     6721 cccccggcca cggggcctgc caccataccc acgccgaaac aagcgctcat gagcccgaag
     6781 tggcgagccc gatcttcccc atcggtgatg tcggcgatat aggcgccagc aaccgcacct
     6841 gtggcgccgg tgatgccggc cacgatgcgt ccggcgtaga ggatcgagat ctcgatcccg
     6901 cgaaat
//
