# Supplementary material for: A scalable platform to discover antimicrobials of ribosomal origin
Source: Nat Commun. 2022 Oct 17;13:6135. doi: 10.1038/s41467-022-33890-w (PMC9576775; doi:10.1038/s41467-022-33890-w)
Supplement: Supplementary file 5 — Supplementary Data 2 [file 41467_2022_33890_MOESM5_ESM.zip › Supplementary Data 2/57.gb]

LOCUS       Exported               10825 bp ds-DNA     circular SYN 17-NOV-2020
DEFINITION  synthetic circular DNA.
ACCESSION   .
VERSION     .
KEYWORDS    pET28a CrtE B I T7 promtoer and terminator with spacers
SOURCE      synthetic DNA construct
  ORGANISM  synthetic DNA construct
REFERENCE   1  (bases 1 to 10825)
  AUTHORS   .
  TITLE     Direct Submission
  JOURNAL   Exported Sunday, Jun 20, 2021 from SnapGene 5.2.4
            https://www.snapgene.com
COMMENT     ORIGDB|GenBank
FEATURES             Location/Qualifiers
     source          1..10825
                     /organism="synthetic DNA construct"
                     /mol_type="other DNA"
     misc_feature    1..4
                     /label=Adapter ATGG
                     /label=Adapter\ATGG
                     /note="/vntifkey=21"
     promoter        5..21
                     /label=T7 promoter
                     /label=T7\promoter
                     /note="/vntifkey=30"
     operon          24..47
                     /label=lac operator
                     /label=lac\operator
                     /note="/vntifkey=103"
     misc_feature    86..388
                     /label=Lan3_Prec_AHH99305.1
     terminator      393..440
                     /label=T7 terminator
                     /label=T7\terminator
                     /note="/vntifkey=43"
     misc_feature    441..444
                     /label=Adapter CCCT
                     /label=Adapter\CCCT
                     /note="/vntifkey=21"
     promoter        445..461
                     /label=T7 Promoter
                     /label=T7\Promoter
                     /note="/vntifkey=30"
     operon          464..487
                     /label=lac operator
                     /label=lac\operator
                     /note="/vntifkey=103"
     misc_feature    502..3126
                     /label=Lan3_AHH99305.1
     CDS             complement(507..518)
                     /codon_start=1
                     /product="Factor Xa recognition and cleavage site"
                     /label=Factor Xa site
                     /translation="IEGR"
     terminator      3131..3178
                     /label=T7 Terminator
                     /label=T7\Terminator
                     /note="/vntifkey=43"
     misc_feature    3179..3182
                     /label=Adapter GCTC
                     /label=Adapter\GCTC
                     /note="/vntifkey=21"
     promoter        3183..3239
                     /label=T7 Promoter
                     /label=T7\Promoter
                     /note="/vntifkey=30"
     misc_feature    3240..4226
                     /label=Lan3_AHH99303.1
     terminator      4231..4278
                     /label=T7 Terminator
                     /label=T7\Terminator
                     /note="/vntifkey=43"
     misc_feature    4279..4282
                     /label=Adapter CGGT
                     /label=Adapter\CGGT
                     /note="/vntifkey=21"
     promoter        4283..4339
                     /label=T7 Promoter
                     /label=T7\Promoter
                     /note="/vntifkey=30"
     misc_feature    4340..5761
                     /label=Lan3_AHH99302.1
     terminator      5766..5813
                     /label=T7 Terminator
                     /label=T7\Terminator
                     /note="/vntifkey=43"
     misc_feature    5814..5817
                     /label=Adapter AGCG
                     /label=Adapter\AGCG
                     /note="/vntifkey=21"
     misc_feature    5818..10825
                     /label=pET28a backbone
                     /label=pET28a\backbone
                     /note="/vntifkey=21"
ORIGIN
        1 atggtaatac gactcactat aggggaattg tgagcggata acaattccaa ggagatatac
       61 aatgcaccac caccaccacc acgcaatgct cgaattacag gccctgccag aaaccgaagt
      121 tgaacctctt gggccggtta tgtgctgcga cacagattgg acatcaggac aatgtaccga
      181 cattggccca cgctgtcacg cctaaggctc cttcatctga caacgtgcaa ccgctatcgc
      241 catcgattga ttcagcggac ggtgttgtcg tcatagtttg ggcatgtttc ccttgtaggt
      301 gtgaaatcac ttagcttcgc gccgtagtct taaaggaaaa cctatggact atgtttcggg
      361 tagcaccagg aatctgaagc acgtgtaacg gtctagcata accccttggg gcctctaaac
      421 gggtcttgag gggttttttg cccttaatac gactcactat aggggaattg tgagcggata
      481 acaattccaa ggagatatac aatggccctt ccttcgattg cccaacgtgt tctgcgtggc
      541 tggactttat cccagggtga aacgtggtgc agtgccaccc cacctggaca cgttccgcgt
      601 cgtcagggat ggaaactgca tgtgagcgcc acagcggcta gcgctccacg cgttttagaa
      661 cgtgctttac cagtgttggc ggaacacgca tgtgcattta aatttgcagt caccactcgt
      721 gttttggctg aactcaccgc tgctcgtggc ccacgtgcac agtctggaaa atttctgaca
      781 gtttatccag cggatgatga gcagctccgt gaattagcgg aaggactgca tcgtgcgact
      841 ctgggcttgg caggtccggt tgttttatcg gatcgtcgtt atcaacccgg ctctcttgta
      901 tcatatcgct atggttgttt ctttgcaccg cccgaactta atgatgaagg tttctatgag
      961 ggacgtttgc gtgctcctga tggttcgacc gaacctgatc aacgtaatgc ctggtttagc
     1021 ccgccacctt gggcaacgcc accttttcct gcgccagtta ctgcgcgtgg tggaccggta
     1081 ttactggcag gacgctatct ggttcgtgaa gcaattcgtc atgccaatcg tggcggtgta
     1141 tatcgcgctc tggatcaaag caccggacaa gatgttctgc tgaaagaagc acgtccgcac
     1201 atcggaagcg gtcatggaga tagtgacgtg cgtgactggt tgcgccacga agctgaagtg
     1261 ttagcacgcc tcgggccacg cggcattact ccggaagtcc atgaagtttt cgaggcagcg
     1321 ggtcatgtat ttctcgcaga agatctgatt gagggcacat cactgaacga atggagtgcc
     1381 gggcctgaac tgcctaccgt ggcggcctta tggcaacttg cacgtgatct gactcgtttg
     1441 ttaggcgaag ttcatgaagc gggctatgtg gttcgcgacg taaaaccatc aaacgttatg
     1501 atgacgccaa aagatactcc ggttcttgtt gatcttgaat gcacggttcc tttaggcggc
     1561 aaagcgtatg taggtggcac accaggcttt acggcaccag aacatctgtc agcgccagaa
     1621 ggcaaggctc ctctgggacc ggaagtggac tgcttttcat taggtgcaac cttgctgcat
     1681 gcggcaagtg ggattaaccc agtcctggcg caggattcgg aacctgcgcg tccagatgca
     1741 gatcgccttg cggcgattgt aaccgcagct gctcctgata atcctgcgtt acatgccctg
     1801 gcgcctcttg tgctgggtct gacagcggaa gtgcccgctc gttggagcct gccagaagcc
     1861 gcggcatggt tagcggctga acctcaagtt catgcaaccg aaccgggcgt ggcgttacca
     1921 gctagcgcag tgcgtcgcct tcttgatgat ggacttgcac atttggcacg tactgccgac
     1981 ccggccgccg aacatttatg gccccgtccg cgttctgtcc cgccgtctga tccatgtagc
     2041 gttcaattgg gagcaggtgg tgtgttagct gttttagatc gcgcggttcg tactggtgca
     2101 tacccacaag ccgaaacaac cctgcgtgtt gccgcagatt ggttagatga acgtttgact
     2161 cgtccaggac gcgtacttcc tggtttatat tttggtcgtt caggaaccgc ctgggcgctt
     2221 tatgaagcgg cacgtactct tggagataca gcattggcag cccgcgcggc ggaatatgcc
     2281 cttcgtattc ctttggattg gcacaatcct gatgtttgtc atggtttgtc gggcgcgggt
     2341 tttgcacaac tgcatctgtg gcgccgcacc ggggaccaac gttttgcggc gcgtgcagca
     2401 gaatgtgcag atcgtgttct tagtctgact ggcacggccg aacgcggggt tgactggccc
     2461 ttaggtccag aacatcgtgg tgaactggca ggtagcgcat tatatggttt tgggcatgga
     2521 gttgcgggta acgcagcctt tctgcttggt gccggaattg cattagatcg ccctgattta
     2581 gtagaagtgg ctacggctgg cggtcacgct ctgtgtgcag tggctgaacc tgtaggtgac
     2641 gcagcgcgtt ggcctaaagg tccgggccgc actgaacgta tgggactgaa tctctggtgc
     2701 aatggcggta gcggcattgg tacatttctg attcgtttgt ggcgtgcaac agatgaacct
     2761 ttatttctgg cacatgctga acgcgcggca cgtgccgtcc atgatgatcg ttggcgtctt
     2821 ggcgctagcg catgtcatgg tgtcgcaggt aatgcacaac tgttgctgga tttagcggaa
     2881 attacaggcg aacgtcgtta tcgtgattgg gcagcagaaa gtgcaacatg cttatgggtg
     2941 cgtgctgcac gtcgtgatgg tctgctgttg gttcctgatg aaacattacg tgaggttcac
     3001 gcttcatatc aaatcggctt agcgggcgtg ctcgattttc tgctgcgttt aagtcacggc
     3061 ggtggacgtt catggttacc agatactgat gagccgtggg gcggtggaga tgagcacggt
     3121 gaataacggt ctagcataac cccttggggc ctctaaacgg gtcttgaggg gttttttggc
     3181 tctaatacga ctcactatag gggaattgtg agcggataac aattccaagg agatatacaa
     3241 tgtcttggca agcagttcat ggtctggccg gtcgtccccg tcatacacca gatcgtgtcc
     3301 gtccggattt agcggatggc ggaccaggtt tagcactcgc ttatcatcag cttgatcgtt
     3361 gtcagcccgg tcgtggttgg ggcgaaatgg ctcgtggtta tttagcagca agcgcagctg
     3421 gtgctcaacg tctgggtggt accggagcag cgcctggttt atatggtggc cttgcaggtc
     3481 tggcactcgc cgcatggatt gtcacaggtg atcctggcgt attgccagaa gtgcatgata
     3541 gtgtccttcg ccaagcactt gttcgtgccg aagcacttgc agatccagca ccagaacgtg
     3601 ctgtcgatct cattagcgga ttgactggaa cagcagcata tttgctgtgt cgccatccgg
     3661 aaaccgatca tgttttacgc gctgttttat cagccttggt agctcaacgt tatgaattag
     3721 attgtggtgt tgcgcacggt gattcgggcc cactggcact cttgtgttta gcagcagact
     3781 ctggggttgt tgtaccgggt cagcatgagg cgattgtgcg tctggccgcg cgtcaagtcg
     3841 aagaattacc ttttgtttca tggtgtcgtg gtggcgcggg cctcgcatgt gcgctgtggg
     3901 cggccggtgt taccctgaat gatgtgggtt tacgcgaacg cgcggtgcgt actctgaaat
     3961 cggttcatcg ccgtgctgta acaacgccat atcttggcct ctgccatggt aaagctgggc
     4021 ttttaattat caccaatcgt tttgctcgtc ttaccggtga tggcgaactt gtcgctgcag
     4081 ccgatcgttt actggcagaa gtcgcagcta cgcccgtgac ctcagggccg ggactcttag
     4141 atggggcagc cggtgttgta ctggcacttc ttgcagctct caccgaagaa cccccgactt
     4201 gggcccgtgt gttactttta tgttaacggt ctagcataac cccttggggc ctctaaacgg
     4261 gtcttgaggg gttttttgcg gttaatacga ctcactatag gggaattgtg agcggataac
     4321 aattccaagg agatatacaa tggatgtcgt tgttgccgga gcaggtccca ccgggttagt
     4381 cgttgctatc gaacttgccc gccgtggtgt gggcgttcgc gttgttgatc gtgcggcgga
     4441 atttgctgca aattcgcgct cggatagtct gcgtccacgt acgcttgaag tgtttgaaga
     4501 tctgggcgtg ctggatgcgg tcttagccgc tggaagccat aaatatccga tgcgtgtaca
     4561 ccacaatggc gttcctgtgg ccgaacgttc cacctcacgt cgccaagaac ctactcctga
     4621 ccgtccatat ccaaatatgt ggctccttgg acaagcgcgt acggaacaag ttcttcgtga
     4681 tcgtctggcc gaattcggag tgcgtgttga acttgattgt gcagtgacgg gcgtagaaca
     4741 ggatgaacat ggggtatcaa ttcagctgca ccataacgaa acggttcgcg ccgcatattt
     4801 ggtagctgcc gatggcggca aaagctttgt acgtcgcgct ttaggtgttg cttttgaagg
     4861 atgcaccgat gaaagtactc gtatgatgat ttgtgatgtg cttgttgatg gtttagaccg
     4921 caactgttcg cattggtttg ctcgtgcgga agcccccggt gtaggtttgg cactcgtgcc
     4981 tgtttcaggt caaccgcaat ttcaggttcg tgccgctttg gacgctgatc gtgaaccggg
     5041 gactcttgcc gaattacagg ccctgcttga tcgcttttgt gatggacatc gtgttcgcct
     5101 gcgtgaattg acttggagca ctgtgctgcg ttccaatttg cgcgttgcgc aacgctttcg
     5161 tgtaggacgt gtgctgcttg caggagatgc cgctcatgtg catccgccga ctggtagcca
     5221 aggtctgaat acgggtgtgc aagatgccca caatttgggt tggaaactcg ctgcagcagt
     5281 aagcggcgcc ccagaagccg aactcctgtt ggatagttac gaacaagaac gtcgcgccgt
     5341 tgcccttcgc gttcatgcaa tgattacaga cctgatgcgc agttataccg ggcgtaccgc
     5401 ccatccggcg cctcttgaag tgagctaccg tgatagtcct ttatcagtcg acgaacgtcc
     5461 tgcaccgagc ggtctgcgtg ctggcgatcg tgcgccagat gcaccgcttt tgggtccaga
     5521 tggacgtccc acacgtctgt ttgaactgtt ccgtggtccg catgcgactc tcttagcatt
     5581 tggggaagtg gctgctgatc gccctcactg gcctggtgaa cttcgtgcgc atcatatcgc
     5641 gcctgcgggt acacctggtg aattcgtgga tactgccgga catgcctttg cagcctatgg
     5701 tgtagcacct ggtacacagg tactggtccg ccctgatgga cacattggtc gtgttcgtta
     5761 acggtctagc ataacccctt ggggcctcta aacgggtctt gaggggtttt ttgagcgctg
     5821 aaaggaggaa ctatatccgg attggcgaat gggnnnnnnn nnnnnnnnnn nnnnnnnnnn
     5881 nnnnnnnnnn nnnnnnnnnn nnnnnnnnnn nnnnnnnnnn nnnnnnnnnn nnnnnnnnnn
     5941 nnnnnnnnnn nnnnnnnnnn nnnnnnnnnn nnnnnnncnn nnnnnnnnnn nnnnnnnnnn
     6001 nnnnnnnnnn nnnnnnnnnn nnnnnnnnnn nnnnnnnnnn nnnnnnnnnn nnnnnnnnnn
     6061 nnnnnnnnna nnnnnnnnnn nnnnnnnnnn nnnnnnnnnn nnnnnnnnnn nnnnnnnnnc
     6121 ctttgacgtt ggagtccacg ttctttnnnn nnnnnnnnnn nnnnnnnnnn nnnnnnnnnn
     6181 nnnaccctat ctcggtctat tcttttgatt tataagggat tttgccgatt tcggcctatt
     6241 ggttaaaaaa tgagctgatt taacaaaaat ttaacgcgaa ttttaacaaa atattaacgt
     6301 ttacaatttc aggtggcact tttcggggaa atgtgcgcgg aacccctatt tgtttatttt
     6361 tctaaataca ttcaaatatg tatccgctca tgaattaatt cttagaaaaa ctcatcgagc
     6421 atcaaatgaa actgcaattt attcatatca ggattatcaa taccatattt ttgaaaaagc
     6481 cgtttctgta atgaaggaga aaactcaccg aggcagttcc ataggatggc aagatcctgg
     6541 tatcggtctg cgattccgac tcgtccaaca tcaatacaac ctattaattt cccctcgtca
     6601 aaaataaggt tatcaagtga gaaatcacca tgagtgacga ctgaatccgg tgagaatggc
     6661 aaaagtttat gcatttcttt ccagacttgt tcaacaggcc agccattacg ctcgtcatca
     6721 aaatcactcg catcaaccaa accgttattc attcgtgatt gcgcctgagc gagacgaaat
     6781 acgcgatcgc tgttaaaagg acaattacaa acaggaatcg aatgcaaccg gcgcaggaac
     6841 actgccagcg catcaacaat attttcacct gaatcaggat attcttctaa tacctggaat
     6901 gctgttttcc cggggatcgc agtggtgagt aaccatgcat catcaggagt acggataaaa
     6961 tgcttgatgg tcggaagagg cataaattcc gtcagccagt ttagtctgac catctcatct
     7021 gtaacatcat tggcaacgct acctttgcca tgtttcagaa acaactctgg cgcatcgggc
     7081 ttcccataca atcgatagat tgtcgcacct gattgcccga cattatcgcg agcccattta
     7141 tacccatata aatcagcatc catgttggaa tttaatcgcg gcctagagca agacgtttcc
     7201 cgttgaatat ggctcataac accccttgta ttactgttta tgtaagcaga cagttttatt
     7261 gttcatgacc aaaatccctt aacgtgagtt ttcgttccac tgagcgtcag accccgtaga
     7321 aaagatcaaa ggatcttctt gagatccttt ttttctgcgc gtaatctgct gcttgcaaac
     7381 aaaaaaacca ccgctaccag cggtggtttg tttgccggat caagagctac caactctttt
     7441 tccgaaggta actggcttca gcagagcgca gataccaaat actgtccttc tagtgtagcc
     7501 gtagttaggc caccacttca agaactctgt agcaccgcct acatacctcg ctctgctaat
     7561 cctgttacca gtggctgctg ccagtggcga taagtcgtgt cttaccgggt tggactcaag
     7621 acgatagtta ccggataagg cgcagcggtc gggctgaacg gggggttcgt gcacacagcc
     7681 cagcttggag cgaacgacct acaccgaact gagataccta cagcgtgagc tatgagaaag
     7741 cgccacgctt cccgaaggga gaaaggcgga caggtatccg gtaagcggca gggtcggaac
     7801 aggagagcgc acgagggagc ttccaggggg aaacgcctgg tatctttata gtcctgtcgg
     7861 gtttcgccac ctctgacttg agcgtcgatt tttgtgatgc tcgtcagggg ggcggagcct
     7921 atggaaaaac gccagcaacg cggccttttt acggttcctg gccttttgct ggccttttgc
     7981 tcacatgttc tttcctgcgt tatcccctga ttctgtggat aaccgtatta ccgcctttga
     8041 gtgagctgat accgctcgcc gcagccgaac gaccgagcgc agcgagtcag tgagcgagga
     8101 agcggaagag cgcctgatgc ggtattttct ccttacgcat ctgtgcggta tttcacaccg
     8161 catatatggt gcactctcag tacaatctgc tctgatgccg catagttaag ccagtataca
     8221 ctccgctatc gctacgtgac tgggtcatgg ctgcgccccg acacccgcca acacccgctg
     8281 acgcgccctg acgggcttgt ctgctcccgg catccgctta cagacaagct gtgaccgtct
     8341 ccgggagctg catgtgtcag aggttttcac cgtcatcacc gaaacgcgcg aggcagctgc
     8401 ggtaaagctc atcagcgtgg tcgtgaagcg attcacagat gtctgcctgt tcatccgcgt
     8461 ccagctcgtt gagtttctcc agaagcgtta atgtctggct tctgataaag cgggccatgt
     8521 taagggcggt tttttcctgt ttggtcactg atgcctccgt gtaaggggga tttctgttca
     8581 tgggggtaat gataccgatg aaacgagaga ggatgctcac gatacgggtt actgatgatg
     8641 aacatgcccg gttactggaa cgttgtgagg gtaaacaact ggcggtatgg atgcggcggg
     8701 accagagaaa aatcactcag ggtcaatgcc agcgcttcgt taatacagat gtaggtgttc
     8761 cacagggtag ccagcagcat cctgcgatgc agatccggaa cataatggtg cagggcgctg
     8821 acttccgcgt ttccagactt tacgaaacac ggaaaccgaa gaccattcat gttgttgctc
     8881 aggtcgcaga cgttttgcag cagcagtcgc ttcacgttcg ctcgcgtatc ggtgattcat
     8941 tctgctaacc agtaaggcaa ccccgccagc ctagccgggt cctcaacgac aggagcacga
     9001 tcatgcgcac ccgtggggcc gccatgccgg cgataatggc ctgcttctcg ccgaaacgtt
     9061 tggtggcggg accagtgacg aaggcttgag cgagggcgtg caagattccg aataccgcaa
     9121 gcgacaggcc gatcatcgtc gcgctccagc gaaagcggtc ctcgccgaaa atgacccaga
     9181 gcgctgccgg cacctgtcct acgagttgca tgataaagaa gacagtcata agtgcggcga
     9241 cgatagtcat gccccgcgcc caccggaagg agctgactgg gttgaaggct ctcaagggca
     9301 tcggtcgaga tcccggtgcc taatgagtga gctaacttac attaattgcg ttgcgctcac
     9361 tgcccgcttt ccagtcggga aacctgtcgt gccagctgca ttaatgaatc ggccaacgcg
     9421 cggggagagg cggtttgcgt attgggcgcc agggtggttt ttcttttcac cagtgagacg
     9481 ggcaacagct gattgccctt caccgcctgg ccctgagaga gttgcagcaa gcggtccacg
     9541 ctggtttgcc ccagcaggcg aaaatcctgt ttgatggtgg ttaacggcgg gatataacat
     9601 gagctgtctt cggtatcgtc gtatcccact accgagatat ccgcaccaac gcgcagcccg
     9661 gactcggtaa tggcgcgcat tgcgcccagc gccatctgat cgttggcaac cagcatcgca
     9721 gtgggaacga tgccctcatt cagcatttgc atggtttgtt gaaaaccgga catggcactc
     9781 cagtcgcctt cccgttccgc tatcggctga atttgattgc gagtgagata tttatgccag
     9841 ccagccagac gcagacgcgc cgagacagaa cttaatgggc ccgctaacag cgcgatttgc
     9901 tggtgaccca atgcgaccag atgctccacg cccagtcgcg taccgtcttc atgggagaaa
     9961 ataatactgt tgatgggtgt ctggtcagag acatcaagaa ataacgccgg aacattagtg
    10021 caggcagctt ccacagcaat ggcatcctgg tcatccagcg gatagttaat gatcagccca
    10081 ctgacgcgtt gcgcgagaag attgtgcacc gccgctttac aggcttcgac gccgcttcgt
    10141 tctaccatcg acaccaccac gctggcaccc agttgatcgg cgcgagattt aatcgccgcg
    10201 acaatttgcg acggcgcgtg cagggccaga ctggaggtgg caacgccaat cagcaacgac
    10261 tgtttgcccg ccagttgttg tgccacgcgg ttgggaatgt aattcagctc cgccatcgcc
    10321 gcttccactt tttcccgcgt tttcgcagaa acgtggctgg cctggttcac cacgcgggaa
    10381 acggtctgat aagagacacc ggcatactct gcgacatcgt ataacgttac tggtttcaca
    10441 ttcaccaccc tgaattgact ctcttccggg cgctatcatg ccataccgcg aaaggttttg
    10501 cgccattcga tggtgtccgg gatctcgacg ctctccctta tgcgactcct gcattaggaa
    10561 gcagcccagt agtaggttga ggccgttgag caccgccgcc gcaaggaatg gtgcatgcaa
    10621 ggagatggcg cccaacagtc ccccggccac ggggcctgcc accataccca cgccgaaaca
    10681 agcgctcatg agcccgaagt ggcgagcccg atcttcccca tcggtgatgt cggcgatata
    10741 ggcgccagca accgcacctg tggcgccggt gatgccggcc acgatgcgtc cggcgtagag
    10801 gatcgagatc tcgatcccgc gaaat
//
