# Supplementary material for: A scalable platform to discover antimicrobials of ribosomal origin
Source: Nat Commun. 2022 Oct 17;13:6135. doi: 10.1038/s41467-022-33890-w (PMC9576775; doi:10.1038/s41467-022-33890-w)
Supplement: Supplementary file 5 — Supplementary Data 2 [file 41467_2022_33890_MOESM5_ESM.zip › Supplementary Data 2/32.gb]

LOCUS       Exported                6696 bp ds-DNA     circular SYN 19-OCT-2021
DEFINITION  synthetic circular DNA.
ACCESSION   .
VERSION     .
KEYWORDS    pET28a CrtE B I T7 promtoer and terminator with spacers
SOURCE      synthetic DNA construct
  ORGANISM  synthetic DNA construct
REFERENCE   1  (bases 1 to 6696)
  AUTHORS   .
  TITLE     Direct Submission
  JOURNAL   Exported Oct 19, 2021 from SnapGene 4.1.9
            http://www.snapgene.com
COMMENT     ORIGDB|GenBank
FEATURES             Location/Qualifiers
     source          1..6696
                     /organism="synthetic DNA construct"
                     /mol_type="other DNA"
     misc_feature    1..4
                     /label=Adapter ATGG
                     /label=Adapter\ATGG
                     /note="/vntifkey=21"
     promoter        5..21
                     /label=T7 promoter
                     /label=T7\promoter
                     /note="/vntifkey=30"
     operon          24..47
                     /label=lac operator
                     /label=lac\operator
                     /note="/vntifkey=103"
     CDS             86..280
                     /codon_start=1
                     /label=Glk_Prec_SOB49557.1
                     /label=Lan2_Prec_WP_006100547.1
                     /note="/vntifkey=4"
                     /translation="MSKLLRKLTDEEIEKADASAGSSCSWYKAMLPGYVAACTVALSRG
                     GSCGCAEMKRARSYIAKHC"
     terminator      393..440
                     /label=T7 terminator
                     /label=T7\terminator
                     /note="/vntifkey=43"
     misc_feature    441..444
                     /label=Adapter CCCT
                     /label=Adapter\CCCT
                     /note="/vntifkey=21"
     promoter        445..461
                     /label=T7 Promoter
                     /label=T7\Promoter
                     /note="/vntifkey=30"
     operon          464..487
                     /label=lac operator
                     /label=lac\operator
                     /note="/vntifkey=103"
     CDS             502..1632
                     /codon_start=1
                     /label=Glk_SOB49557.1
                     /translation="MNKNISIAIICKDEERVIERCLSAISKDSSMNDEIIVIDTGSTDN
                     TLKILSTIKNIKIYHFTWDDDFSKARNFAISKATKDWVFFIDSDEVLVEESLDNLRNTI
                     EKCMNTANKKDTIVFSPRVINSDDTVVYNAGRIIPNNNTVEYDGCVHEYPVTRDKNYNL
                     VALKLSNTIVEHDGYEKVILKNKKKAIRNTKLIKKILKKNPDSSRYYYFYFRDAKPLLS
                     EKEYENGMVNFFNKFPNDIYANQVAKDLANFYIGISEFQNAEKYITMLFESADKGNVDD
                     RYLGILLTAINEIQKTKVKQKELLKLLIYSKENILKDKEVIFDKGYSFDDLIGILFFQL
                     EEYKTAYKISKSLDTSKYSSNISEIFSKLIGTIDNT"
     terminator      1637..1684
                     /label=T7 Terminator
                     /label=T7\Terminator
                     /note="/vntifkey=43"
     misc_feature    1685..1688
                     /label=Adapter AGCG
                     /label=Adapter\AGCG
                     /note="/vntifkey=21"
     misc_feature    1689..6696
                     /label=pET28a backbone
                     /label=pET28a\backbone
                     /note="/vntifkey=21"
ORIGIN
        1 atggtaatac gactcactat aggggaattg tgagcggata acaattccaa ggagatatac
       61 aatgcaccac caccaccacc acgcaatgtc gaagctgctc cgcaaactta ccgacgagga
      121 aattgagaaa gcagacgcga gcgccggttc ctcatgctca tggtataaag cgatgctgcc
      181 tggctatgta gccgcctgca ccgtagccct gagtcgtggc ggaagctgtg gctgtgccga
      241 gatgaaacgc gctcgctcgt atattgcgaa acattgttaa ggctccttca tctgacaacg
      301 tgcaaccgct atcgccatcg attgattcag cggacggtgt tgtcgtcata gtttgggcat
      361 gtttcccttg taggtgtgaa atcacccgcg gtctagcata accccttggg gcctctaaac
      421 gggtcttgag gggttttttg cccttaatac gactcactat aggggaattg tgagcggata
      481 acaattccaa ggagatatac aatgaacaag aatatcagca tcgcgatcat ttgcaaggat
      541 gaggaacgcg tgattgagcg ttgtctgtcg gccatcagca aagattcgag catgaacgac
      601 gagatcattg tcatcgatac cggtagcacg gacaacaccc tgaagattct ttcgacgatt
      661 aagaacatca agatctatca cttcacatgg gatgacgact tcagtaaagc ccgtaacttc
      721 gcgatcagca aagcgaccaa agactgggtg ttcttcattg actcggacga agtgctggtc
      781 gaggagagtc tggataactt gcgcaacacg atcgaaaagt gtatgaacac tgcgaacaag
      841 aaagatacta tcgtcttttc gcctcgtgtt attaacagcg acgacaccgt tgtatacaat
      901 gcaggccgta tcattccgaa caacaacacg gtcgaatatg acgggtgcgt gcacgagtac
      961 ccagtcacac gtgacaagaa ttacaacctc gtggccctga agctgagcaa cactattgtt
     1021 gagcacgacg gctatgagaa ggtcatcctt aagaacaaga agaaggcgat tcgcaacacg
     1081 aagcttatta agaagatctt aaagaagaat cctgactcct cacgttacta ctatttctac
     1141 ttccgcgacg ccaagccgtt gctgtctgag aaagaatacg aaaacggcat ggtgaacttc
     1201 tttaacaaat tcccaaacga catttacgcg aaccaggtag cgaaagatct ggccaacttc
     1261 tacattggca tcagcgagtt tcagaacgcg gagaagtaca ttaccatgct gttcgagagc
     1321 gccgataaag gcaacgtgga cgatcgttac ctgggtattc ttctgaccgc catcaatgaa
     1381 atccagaaaa cgaaggtcaa acagaaggaa ctcttaaagc tgcttattta cagcaaggaa
     1441 aacatcctga aagacaagga agttatcttc gacaaaggat actccttcga tgatctcatc
     1501 ggcattctgt tcttccaatt agaggaatac aaaactgcat ataagatttc caaaagtctg
     1561 gacacgtcca agtacagcag caacatcagt gagattttct cgaaacttat tggcaccatt
     1621 gataatacct aacggtctag cataacccct tggggcctct aaacgggtct tgaggggttt
     1681 tttgagcgct gaaaggagga actatatccg gattggcgaa tgggnnnnnn nnnnnnnnnn
     1741 nnnnnnnnnn nnnnnnnnnn nnnnnnnnnn nnnnnnnnnn nnnnnnnnnn nnnnnnnnnn
     1801 nnnnnnnnnn nnnnnnnnnn nnnnnnnnnn nnnnnnnnnn nnnnnnnncn nnnnnnnnnn
     1861 nnnnnnnnnn nnnnnnnnnn nnnnnnnnnn nnnnnnnnnn nnnnnnnnnn nnnnnnnnnn
     1921 nnnnnnnnnn nnnnnnnnnn annnnnnnnn nnnnnnnnnn nnnnnnnnnn nnnnnnnnnn
     1981 nnnnnnnnnn cctttgacgt tggagtccac gttctttnnn nnnnnnnnnn nnnnnnnnnn
     2041 nnnnnnnnnn nnnnacccta tctcggtcta ttcttttgat ttataaggga ttttgccgat
     2101 ttcggcctat tggttaaaaa atgagctgat ttaacaaaaa tttaacgcga attttaacaa
     2161 aatattaacg tttacaattt caggtggcac ttttcgggga aatgtgcgcg gaacccctat
     2221 ttgtttattt ttctaaatac attcaaatat gtatccgctc atgaattaat tcttagaaaa
     2281 actcatcgag catcaaatga aactgcaatt tattcatatc aggattatca ataccatatt
     2341 tttgaaaaag ccgtttctgt aatgaaggag aaaactcacc gaggcagttc cataggatgg
     2401 caagatcctg gtatcggtct gcgattccga ctcgtccaac atcaatacaa cctattaatt
     2461 tcccctcgtc aaaaataagg ttatcaagtg agaaatcacc atgagtgacg actgaatccg
     2521 gtgagaatgg caaaagttta tgcatttctt tccagacttg ttcaacaggc cagccattac
     2581 gctcgtcatc aaaatcactc gcatcaacca aaccgttatt cattcgtgat tgcgcctgag
     2641 cgagacgaaa tacgcgatcg ctgttaaaag gacaattaca aacaggaatc gaatgcaacc
     2701 ggcgcaggaa cactgccagc gcatcaacaa tattttcacc tgaatcagga tattcttcta
     2761 atacctggaa tgctgttttc ccggggatcg cagtggtgag taaccatgca tcatcaggag
     2821 tacggataaa atgcttgatg gtcggaagag gcataaattc cgtcagccag tttagtctga
     2881 ccatctcatc tgtaacatca ttggcaacgc tacctttgcc atgtttcaga aacaactctg
     2941 gcgcatcggg cttcccatac aatcgataga ttgtcgcacc tgattgcccg acattatcgc
     3001 gagcccattt atacccatat aaatcagcat ccatgttgga atttaatcgc ggcctagagc
     3061 aagacgtttc ccgttgaata tggctcataa caccccttgt attactgttt atgtaagcag
     3121 acagttttat tgttcatgac caaaatccct taacgtgagt tttcgttcca ctgagcgtca
     3181 gaccccgtag aaaagatcaa aggatcttct tgagatcctt tttttctgcg cgtaatctgc
     3241 tgcttgcaaa caaaaaaacc accgctacca gcggtggttt gtttgccgga tcaagagcta
     3301 ccaactcttt ttccgaaggt aactggcttc agcagagcgc agataccaaa tactgtcctt
     3361 ctagtgtagc cgtagttagg ccaccacttc aagaactctg tagcaccgcc tacatacctc
     3421 gctctgctaa tcctgttacc agtggctgct gccagtggcg ataagtcgtg tcttaccggg
     3481 ttggactcaa gacgatagtt accggataag gcgcagcggt cgggctgaac ggggggttcg
     3541 tgcacacagc ccagcttgga gcgaacgacc tacaccgaac tgagatacct acagcgtgag
     3601 ctatgagaaa gcgccacgct tcccgaaggg agaaaggcgg acaggtatcc ggtaagcggc
     3661 agggtcggaa caggagagcg cacgagggag cttccagggg gaaacgcctg gtatctttat
     3721 agtcctgtcg ggtttcgcca cctctgactt gagcgtcgat ttttgtgatg ctcgtcaggg
     3781 gggcggagcc tatggaaaaa cgccagcaac gcggcctttt tacggttcct ggccttttgc
     3841 tggccttttg ctcacatgtt ctttcctgcg ttatcccctg attctgtgga taaccgtatt
     3901 accgcctttg agtgagctga taccgctcgc cgcagccgaa cgaccgagcg cagcgagtca
     3961 gtgagcgagg aagcggaaga gcgcctgatg cggtattttc tccttacgca tctgtgcggt
     4021 atttcacacc gcatatatgg tgcactctca gtacaatctg ctctgatgcc gcatagttaa
     4081 gccagtatac actccgctat cgctacgtga ctgggtcatg gctgcgcccc gacacccgcc
     4141 aacacccgct gacgcgccct gacgggcttg tctgctcccg gcatccgctt acagacaagc
     4201 tgtgaccgtc tccgggagct gcatgtgtca gaggttttca ccgtcatcac cgaaacgcgc
     4261 gaggcagctg cggtaaagct catcagcgtg gtcgtgaagc gattcacaga tgtctgcctg
     4321 ttcatccgcg tccagctcgt tgagtttctc cagaagcgtt aatgtctggc ttctgataaa
     4381 gcgggccatg ttaagggcgg ttttttcctg tttggtcact gatgcctccg tgtaaggggg
     4441 atttctgttc atgggggtaa tgataccgat gaaacgagag aggatgctca cgatacgggt
     4501 tactgatgat gaacatgccc ggttactgga acgttgtgag ggtaaacaac tggcggtatg
     4561 gatgcggcgg gaccagagaa aaatcactca gggtcaatgc cagcgcttcg ttaatacaga
     4621 tgtaggtgtt ccacagggta gccagcagca tcctgcgatg cagatccgga acataatggt
     4681 gcagggcgct gacttccgcg tttccagact ttacgaaaca cggaaaccga agaccattca
     4741 tgttgttgct caggtcgcag acgttttgca gcagcagtcg cttcacgttc gctcgcgtat
     4801 cggtgattca ttctgctaac cagtaaggca accccgccag cctagccggg tcctcaacga
     4861 caggagcacg atcatgcgca cccgtggggc cgccatgccg gcgataatgg cctgcttctc
     4921 gccgaaacgt ttggtggcgg gaccagtgac gaaggcttga gcgagggcgt gcaagattcc
     4981 gaataccgca agcgacaggc cgatcatcgt cgcgctccag cgaaagcggt cctcgccgaa
     5041 aatgacccag agcgctgccg gcacctgtcc tacgagttgc atgataaaga agacagtcat
     5101 aagtgcggcg acgatagtca tgccccgcgc ccaccggaag gagctgactg ggttgaaggc
     5161 tctcaagggc atcggtcgag atcccggtgc ctaatgagtg agctaactta cattaattgc
     5221 gttgcgctca ctgcccgctt tccagtcggg aaacctgtcg tgccagctgc attaatgaat
     5281 cggccaacgc gcggggagag gcggtttgcg tattgggcgc cagggtggtt tttcttttca
     5341 ccagtgagac gggcaacagc tgattgccct tcaccgcctg gccctgagag agttgcagca
     5401 agcggtccac gctggtttgc cccagcaggc gaaaatcctg tttgatggtg gttaacggcg
     5461 ggatataaca tgagctgtct tcggtatcgt cgtatcccac taccgagata tccgcaccaa
     5521 cgcgcagccc ggactcggta atggcgcgca ttgcgcccag cgccatctga tcgttggcaa
     5581 ccagcatcgc agtgggaacg atgccctcat tcagcatttg catggtttgt tgaaaaccgg
     5641 acatggcact ccagtcgcct tcccgttccg ctatcggctg aatttgattg cgagtgagat
     5701 atttatgcca gccagccaga cgcagacgcg ccgagacaga acttaatggg cccgctaaca
     5761 gcgcgatttg ctggtgaccc aatgcgacca gatgctccac gcccagtcgc gtaccgtctt
     5821 catgggagaa aataatactg ttgatgggtg tctggtcaga gacatcaaga aataacgccg
     5881 gaacattagt gcaggcagct tccacagcaa tggcatcctg gtcatccagc ggatagttaa
     5941 tgatcagccc actgacgcgt tgcgcgagaa gattgtgcac cgccgcttta caggcttcga
     6001 cgccgcttcg ttctaccatc gacaccacca cgctggcacc cagttgatcg gcgcgagatt
     6061 taatcgccgc gacaatttgc gacggcgcgt gcagggccag actggaggtg gcaacgccaa
     6121 tcagcaacga ctgtttgccc gccagttgtt gtgccacgcg gttgggaatg taattcagct
     6181 ccgccatcgc cgcttccact ttttcccgcg ttttcgcaga aacgtggctg gcctggttca
     6241 ccacgcggga aacggtctga taagagacac cggcatactc tgcgacatcg tataacgtta
     6301 ctggtttcac attcaccacc ctgaattgac tctcttccgg gcgctatcat gccataccgc
     6361 gaaaggtttt gcgccattcg atggtgtccg ggatctcgac gctctccctt atgcgactcc
     6421 tgcattagga agcagcccag tagtaggttg aggccgttga gcaccgccgc cgcaaggaat
     6481 ggtgcatgca aggagatggc gcccaacagt cccccggcca cggggcctgc caccataccc
     6541 acgccgaaac aagcgctcat gagcccgaag tggcgagccc gatcttcccc atcggtgatg
     6601 tcggcgatat aggcgccagc aaccgcacct gtggcgccgg tgatgccggc cacgatgcgt
     6661 ccggcgtaga ggatcgagat ctcgatcccg cgaaat
//
