# Supplementary material for: A scalable platform to discover antimicrobials of ribosomal origin
Source: Nat Commun. 2022 Oct 17;13:6135. doi: 10.1038/s41467-022-33890-w (PMC9576775; doi:10.1038/s41467-022-33890-w)
Supplement: Supplementary file 5 — Supplementary Data 2 [file 41467_2022_33890_MOESM5_ESM.zip › Supplementary Data 2/63.gb]

LOCUS       Exported                9082 bp ds-DNA     circular SYN 26-DEC-2019
DEFINITION  synthetic circular DNA
ACCESSION   .
VERSION     .
KEYWORDS    pET28a CrtE B I T7 promtoer and terminator with spacers
SOURCE      synthetic DNA construct
  ORGANISM  synthetic DNA construct
REFERENCE   1  (bases 1 to 9082)
  AUTHORS   .
  TITLE     Direct Submission
  JOURNAL   Exported Thursday, Dec 26, 2019 from SnapGene 4.3.11
            https://www.snapgene.com
COMMENT     ORIGDB|GenBank
FEATURES             Location/Qualifiers
     source          1..9082
                     /organism="synthetic DNA construct"
                     /mol_type="other DNA"
     misc_feature    1..4
                     /label=Adapter ATGG
                     /label=Adapter\ATGG
                     /note="/vntifkey=21"
     promoter        5..21
                     /label=T7 promoter
                     /label=T7\promoter
                     /note="/vntifkey=30"
     operon          24..47
                     /label=lac operator
                     /label=lac\operator
                     /note="/vntifkey=103"
     misc_feature    86..427
                     /label=lap_prec_WP_015137447.1
     terminator      432..479
                     /label=T7 terminator
                     /label=T7\terminator
                     /note="/vntifkey=43"
     misc_feature    480..483
                     /label=Adapter CCCT
                     /label=Adapter\CCCT
                     /note="/vntifkey=21"
     promoter        484..500
                     /label=T7 Promoter
                     /label=T7\Promoter
                     /note="/vntifkey=30"
     operon          503..526
                     /label=lac operator
                     /label=lac\operator
                     /note="/vntifkey=103"
     misc_feature    541..1668
                     /label=lap_WP_015137446.1
     terminator      1673..1720
                     /label=T7 Terminator
                     /label=T7\Terminator
                     /note="/vntifkey=43"
     misc_feature    1721..1724
                     /label=Adapter GCTC
                     /label=Adapter\GCTC
                     /note="/vntifkey=21"
     promoter        1725..1781
                     /label=T7 Promoter
                     /label=T7\Promoter
                     /note="/vntifkey=30"
     misc_feature    1782..3170
                     /label=lap_WP_015137445.1
     terminator      3175..3222
                     /label=T7 Terminator
                     /label=T7\Terminator
                     /note="/vntifkey=43"
     misc_feature    3223..3226
                     /label=Adapter CGGT
                     /label=Adapter\CGGT
                     /note="/vntifkey=21"
     promoter        3227..3283
                     /label=T7 Promoter
                     /label=T7\Promoter
                     /note="/vntifkey=30"
     misc_feature    3284..4018
                     /label=lap_WP_015137444.1
     terminator      4023..4070
                     /label=T7 Terminator
                     /label=T7\Terminator
                     /note="/vntifkey=43"
     misc_feature    4071..4074
                     /label=Adapter AGCG
                     /label=Adapter\AGCG
                     /note="/vntifkey=21"
     misc_feature    4075..9082
                     /label=pET28a backbone
                     /label=pET28a\backbone
                     /note="/vntifkey=21"
ORIGIN
        1 atggtaatac gactcactat aggggaattg tgagcggata acaattccaa ggagatatac
       61 aatgcaccac caccaccacc acgcaatgct cgccgagaaa acattgacag agaaaactat
      121 cgagatgcgc ctcgtagaca gcgaggacaa gctggaacaa gtattgttga gcgatcagga
      181 gcgcgcaacc tgggagaagc ttgccagtca gggcctctta gcccccatgg gaaatcgttg
      241 tgcgtcctgt ttcggctgta gccgttgcgg tggttgtggt cgctgtttcg gttgtgggcg
      301 ttgctttgga tgtggccgct gcttcgggtg cggtaagtgt ggtgggtgct cgaagtgtgg
      361 tggctgtggc gtggcgtcag cttcggcggt cacagaagag gacagcgaca tgggtttcgg
      421 ctactgacgg tctagcataa ccccttgggg cctctaaacg ggtcttgagg ggttttttgc
      481 ccttaatacg actcactata ggggaattgt gagcggataa caattccaag gagatataca
      541 atgaagctta atgacaacca acgtttacgc ctgctggagc acttggtgat tcgcgtaatg
      601 tcgtctgaca ccgacgaaga tcgcgaaacc atgctgttca acaccactcg ccgtactctg
      661 aaggtcgatg gccaagcact gcaagacgtt gagaaaatgc tgttcccatt attagacggg
      721 acgcgtacca tcggtgagat ccgtgcggca gtatgggaca agcttaccga tagcagtctg
      781 aatgagtgct tagaattctt gatcaagaat cgtctcgttg aggagcaccc ggaagatcgt
      841 cttaacttgt atagcccaag ccagctccaa ccccagttaa gcctctacca tgagttaggc
      901 ttcaagcagc aagacgcaga ggaacgtctt gccaacgcgc gtatcgccat ctttggtctg
      961 ggtgggtcgg gcatcgtggc ggcaatgaac ctcgccgcca gcggcatcgg cttcctgcgt
     1021 ctttgtgaca atgccagtac atcgccttat gactctttaa ttatgagcaa ctggggcttt
     1081 ggccaagccg gaaactttcg ctccgtagag gcggcgcagc gtatcgcgac tatgggctct
     1141 atgaccgcaa ctgaaactgt gaccgacact ctgacgaatg acgagacggt ggcagagctg
     1201 ctggacgacg ttgatctcgc gattgtggca actgacgcgg tgagtgtaaa cctggcatac
     1261 cgtctcaacc gcttgtgtct gaaaatgcag tgtcccctct tgcccggcgg ggcctttggc
     1321 atcgagggta ccttaggtcc ccttgtgttg ggcggcgatg cgccttgcta cctgtgttac
     1381 cgcatgcgca gcattgcgtg tgctaagtta cccgaagcgg aactggaact tgagaaattt
     1441 ctcgatcgtg atcgccgtag ccaagcgcaa cttcgtgaga actggccgat tggtcacctg
     1501 ctggtaggct cacacttagt gttggaaacc ctcaaactcc tgctggggtt gcctattgcc
     1561 accgacggta aattattgca cattgacttg atcaatacta aacttacaca taacgttgtt
     1621 cttaagaagc cggggtgccc tcactgtagt ccggcgcgca attcgtgacg gtctagcata
     1681 accccttggg gcctctaaac gggtcttgag gggttttttg gctctaatac gactcactat
     1741 aggggaattg tgagcggata acaattccaa ggagatatac aatgttctca ggcaccgacg
     1801 caccgtatat cttacacacc tttctgtccg gatcaccctt cgggctcgag gcaaatattg
     1861 tgaacacagc cgttgtatcg ccaagttggc gtgatttggt ttcgccacac acaggtatta
     1921 tccgcaccgt tgatcgtctc accaagccct acacagagtt cgagcttccg gttttgtggc
     1981 aagttgagtt ggcgcacttt aacatctacc agcaacctga tgacttacgt tatggagtgg
     2041 gcaagggaat gacggacgaa caagcgattt taggagcagt cggcgaagca ttagagcgtt
     2101 actgcggctc gatctttgat cgtaatcaga ttatcattag ttcatacgcg gagctgggtg
     2161 ataaagccgt tcccccgcaa gtgttttaca gttttagcga gcaacaatat tctgatccag
     2221 acttcccgtt ccccacattt gaccctacca tgcaaaccag ctgggttact gcggtgaatc
     2281 ttcgcaccaa gaagcaggta ctgatccccg cggcatcagt gtacctgaac ttttgttccc
     2341 accaacaggg agactgtatc ttgccggtta ccactaacgg catggcttca ggtcctagtg
     2401 tagaattcgc tgcgtcacgc ggcctttgtg agcttgtcga gcgtgacgcg ttgatcatta
     2461 cctggttaaa ccgcttgccc gtcccacgca tcaacttctt gcaccgtccg ggcattgaga
     2521 cggagattgc ccgcaattac gcgcgttttc atattgagtt aatcgcgttc aactttacga
     2581 cggacactca gattcccgtc attgccgcaa tggcgatcga ccgttccggt aagggcccgg
     2641 ctttagtaac cggccttggt tgtgacctgg acggagctat cgcattacgt aaggcgattt
     2701 tcgaggtctg ccaggcgcgt ccccatgaca tttcccgcat ggcggccggt gacggcgcga
     2761 aactccataa gtatgaagat attcaggacc ttgccgacca ttcggccttc ttttacacta
     2821 cggcccgctt gagcgaactc gacttcttac tgcaccacca ccaatatcaa aatattgagg
     2881 acttaccgac gtatacgtcc gcggcagaaa gcgagaaact ccagacggtt gtcgaaaagt
     2941 taggggcagt cggtgcggaa agctatttgg tagatgtgac cacccccgac attgcacgct
     3001 taggtttccg cgttgtgcgt acgctggcgt cggagttaac gccaatttac ttcggatatg
     3061 gacaagagcc tttaggtaca cgtcgccttt tcgaggtgcc tgagcgcatg ggctatggca
     3121 gccgccacat cgagaatggt ctgaatccat gtccgcatcc gctggactaa cggtctagca
     3181 taaccccttg gggcctctaa acgggtcttg aggggttttt tgcggttaat acgactcact
     3241 ataggggaat tgtgagcgga taacaattcc aaggagatat acaatgcaca agatcaacga
     3301 accgctcgaa ctgaccctgc tgtaccactg gaactcactg ccgcctgagg gttacgtgaa
     3361 gcgtgtgcca gccacggaga tgcgttatat gccagaggcc acggttctcg agcttcctac
     3421 ggttccccaa gataattact ttacaaacct gttgcgccaa cgtcactctg ttcgcgcatt
     3481 taagaatact catatgactt taattacctt ggctcaattg ctggacgccg cttgcgggat
     3541 taatggcttg cgtcaagcag agggcaaccc ctacgagggc cgcaacgcac ccagcgccgg
     3601 cggattattc cctatcgaga tgttcgtgtc gatccaagct gttgaggacc tcagtaatgg
     3661 tttataccac tatgagccac gccgtcacgg gctgcactgg gtgaacgaag caacgcctaa
     3721 ggattttatt accccgctct tacaacaaga ctacatcgcc aatgccaacg cgcttttcat
     3781 tcttacaggt gtgttcatgc gttccttatg taagtacagc acccgcggct accgttttat
     3841 tctgctggaa gccggacatc aggcggaaaa catttgctta atggccgtag agttgggtct
     3901 gggaagtttg tgcttgggcg ggtttcaaga catggcagtg aaccaaattc tcggtatcga
     3961 cggacaacgc cacgctactt tatactgtgt ggccgtcggt accgaggcaa atctgtgacg
     4021 gtctagcata accccttggg gcctctaaac gggtcttgag gggttttttg agcgctgaaa
     4081 ggaggaacta tatccggatt ggcgaatggg nnnnnnnnnn nnnnnnnnnn nnnnnnnnnn
     4141 nnnnnnnnnn nnnnnnnnnn nnnnnnnnnn nnnnnnnnnn nnnnnnnnnn nnnnnnnnnn
     4201 nnnnnnnnnn nnnnnnnnnn nnnnnnnnnn nnnncnnnnn nnnnnnnnnn nnnnnnnnnn
     4261 nnnnnnnnnn nnnnnnnnnn nnnnnnnnnn nnnnnnnnnn nnnnnnnnnn nnnnnnnnnn
     4321 nnnnnnannn nnnnnnnnnn nnnnnnnnnn nnnnnnnnnn nnnnnnnnnn nnnnnncctt
     4381 tgacgttgga gtccacgttc tttnnnnnnn nnnnnnnnnn nnnnnnnnnn nnnnnnnnnn
     4441 accctatctc ggtctattct tttgatttat aagggatttt gccgatttcg gcctattggt
     4501 taaaaaatga gctgatttaa caaaaattta acgcgaattt taacaaaata ttaacgttta
     4561 caatttcagg tggcactttt cggggaaatg tgcgcggaac ccctatttgt ttatttttct
     4621 aaatacattc aaatatgtat ccgctcatga attaattctt agaaaaactc atcgagcatc
     4681 aaatgaaact gcaatttatt catatcagga ttatcaatac catatttttg aaaaagccgt
     4741 ttctgtaatg aaggagaaaa ctcaccgagg cagttccata ggatggcaag atcctggtat
     4801 cggtctgcga ttccgactcg tccaacatca atacaaccta ttaatttccc ctcgtcaaaa
     4861 ataaggttat caagtgagaa atcaccatga gtgacgactg aatccggtga gaatggcaaa
     4921 agtttatgca tttctttcca gacttgttca acaggccagc cattacgctc gtcatcaaaa
     4981 tcactcgcat caaccaaacc gttattcatt cgtgattgcg cctgagcgag acgaaatacg
     5041 cgatcgctgt taaaaggaca attacaaaca ggaatcgaat gcaaccggcg caggaacact
     5101 gccagcgcat caacaatatt ttcacctgaa tcaggatatt cttctaatac ctggaatgct
     5161 gttttcccgg ggatcgcagt ggtgagtaac catgcatcat caggagtacg gataaaatgc
     5221 ttgatggtcg gaagaggcat aaattccgtc agccagttta gtctgaccat ctcatctgta
     5281 acatcattgg caacgctacc tttgccatgt ttcagaaaca actctggcgc atcgggcttc
     5341 ccatacaatc gatagattgt cgcacctgat tgcccgacat tatcgcgagc ccatttatac
     5401 ccatataaat cagcatccat gttggaattt aatcgcggcc tagagcaaga cgtttcccgt
     5461 tgaatatggc tcataacacc ccttgtatta ctgtttatgt aagcagacag ttttattgtt
     5521 catgaccaaa atcccttaac gtgagttttc gttccactga gcgtcagacc ccgtagaaaa
     5581 gatcaaagga tcttcttgag atcctttttt tctgcgcgta atctgctgct tgcaaacaaa
     5641 aaaaccaccg ctaccagcgg tggtttgttt gccggatcaa gagctaccaa ctctttttcc
     5701 gaaggtaact ggcttcagca gagcgcagat accaaatact gtccttctag tgtagccgta
     5761 gttaggccac cacttcaaga actctgtagc accgcctaca tacctcgctc tgctaatcct
     5821 gttaccagtg gctgctgcca gtggcgataa gtcgtgtctt accgggttgg actcaagacg
     5881 atagttaccg gataaggcgc agcggtcggg ctgaacgggg ggttcgtgca cacagcccag
     5941 cttggagcga acgacctaca ccgaactgag atacctacag cgtgagctat gagaaagcgc
     6001 cacgcttccc gaagggagaa aggcggacag gtatccggta agcggcaggg tcggaacagg
     6061 agagcgcacg agggagcttc cagggggaaa cgcctggtat ctttatagtc ctgtcgggtt
     6121 tcgccacctc tgacttgagc gtcgattttt gtgatgctcg tcaggggggc ggagcctatg
     6181 gaaaaacgcc agcaacgcgg cctttttacg gttcctggcc ttttgctggc cttttgctca
     6241 catgttcttt cctgcgttat cccctgattc tgtggataac cgtattaccg cctttgagtg
     6301 agctgatacc gctcgccgca gccgaacgac cgagcgcagc gagtcagtga gcgaggaagc
     6361 ggaagagcgc ctgatgcggt attttctcct tacgcatctg tgcggtattt cacaccgcat
     6421 atatggtgca ctctcagtac aatctgctct gatgccgcat agttaagcca gtatacactc
     6481 cgctatcgct acgtgactgg gtcatggctg cgccccgaca cccgccaaca cccgctgacg
     6541 cgccctgacg ggcttgtctg ctcccggcat ccgcttacag acaagctgtg accgtctccg
     6601 ggagctgcat gtgtcagagg ttttcaccgt catcaccgaa acgcgcgagg cagctgcggt
     6661 aaagctcatc agcgtggtcg tgaagcgatt cacagatgtc tgcctgttca tccgcgtcca
     6721 gctcgttgag tttctccaga agcgttaatg tctggcttct gataaagcgg gccatgttaa
     6781 gggcggtttt ttcctgtttg gtcactgatg cctccgtgta agggggattt ctgttcatgg
     6841 gggtaatgat accgatgaaa cgagagagga tgctcacgat acgggttact gatgatgaac
     6901 atgcccggtt actggaacgt tgtgagggta aacaactggc ggtatggatg cggcgggacc
     6961 agagaaaaat cactcagggt caatgccagc gcttcgttaa tacagatgta ggtgttccac
     7021 agggtagcca gcagcatcct gcgatgcaga tccggaacat aatggtgcag ggcgctgact
     7081 tccgcgtttc cagactttac gaaacacgga aaccgaagac cattcatgtt gttgctcagg
     7141 tcgcagacgt tttgcagcag cagtcgcttc acgttcgctc gcgtatcggt gattcattct
     7201 gctaaccagt aaggcaaccc cgccagccta gccgggtcct caacgacagg agcacgatca
     7261 tgcgcacccg tggggccgcc atgccggcga taatggcctg cttctcgccg aaacgtttgg
     7321 tggcgggacc agtgacgaag gcttgagcga gggcgtgcaa gattccgaat accgcaagcg
     7381 acaggccgat catcgtcgcg ctccagcgaa agcggtcctc gccgaaaatg acccagagcg
     7441 ctgccggcac ctgtcctacg agttgcatga taaagaagac agtcataagt gcggcgacga
     7501 tagtcatgcc ccgcgcccac cggaaggagc tgactgggtt gaaggctctc aagggcatcg
     7561 gtcgagatcc cggtgcctaa tgagtgagct aacttacatt aattgcgttg cgctcactgc
     7621 ccgctttcca gtcgggaaac ctgtcgtgcc agctgcatta atgaatcggc caacgcgcgg
     7681 ggagaggcgg tttgcgtatt gggcgccagg gtggtttttc ttttcaccag tgagacgggc
     7741 aacagctgat tgcccttcac cgcctggccc tgagagagtt gcagcaagcg gtccacgctg
     7801 gtttgcccca gcaggcgaaa atcctgtttg atggtggtta acggcgggat ataacatgag
     7861 ctgtcttcgg tatcgtcgta tcccactacc gagatatccg caccaacgcg cagcccggac
     7921 tcggtaatgg cgcgcattgc gcccagcgcc atctgatcgt tggcaaccag catcgcagtg
     7981 ggaacgatgc cctcattcag catttgcatg gtttgttgaa aaccggacat ggcactccag
     8041 tcgccttccc gttccgctat cggctgaatt tgattgcgag tgagatattt atgccagcca
     8101 gccagacgca gacgcgccga gacagaactt aatgggcccg ctaacagcgc gatttgctgg
     8161 tgacccaatg cgaccagatg ctccacgccc agtcgcgtac cgtcttcatg ggagaaaata
     8221 atactgttga tgggtgtctg gtcagagaca tcaagaaata acgccggaac attagtgcag
     8281 gcagcttcca cagcaatggc atcctggtca tccagcggat agttaatgat cagcccactg
     8341 acgcgttgcg cgagaagatt gtgcaccgcc gctttacagg cttcgacgcc gcttcgttct
     8401 accatcgaca ccaccacgct ggcacccagt tgatcggcgc gagatttaat cgccgcgaca
     8461 atttgcgacg gcgcgtgcag ggccagactg gaggtggcaa cgccaatcag caacgactgt
     8521 ttgcccgcca gttgttgtgc cacgcggttg ggaatgtaat tcagctccgc catcgccgct
     8581 tccacttttt cccgcgtttt cgcagaaacg tggctggcct ggttcaccac gcgggaaacg
     8641 gtctgataag agacaccggc atactctgcg acatcgtata acgttactgg tttcacattc
     8701 accaccctga attgactctc ttccgggcgc tatcatgcca taccgcgaaa ggttttgcgc
     8761 cattcgatgg tgtccgggat ctcgacgctc tcccttatgc gactcctgca ttaggaagca
     8821 gcccagtagt aggttgaggc cgttgagcac cgccgccgca aggaatggtg catgcaagga
     8881 gatggcgccc aacagtcccc cggccacggg gcctgccacc atacccacgc cgaaacaagc
     8941 gctcatgagc ccgaagtggc gagcccgatc ttccccatcg gtgatgtcgg cgatataggc
     9001 gccagcaacc gcacctgtgg cgccggtgat gccggccacg atgcgtccgg cgtagaggat
     9061 cgagatctcg atcccgcgaa at
//
