# Supplementary material for: A scalable platform to discover antimicrobials of ribosomal origin
Source: Nat Commun. 2022 Oct 17;13:6135. doi: 10.1038/s41467-022-33890-w (PMC9576775; doi:10.1038/s41467-022-33890-w)
Supplement: Supplementary file 5 — Supplementary Data 2 [file 41467_2022_33890_MOESM5_ESM.zip › Supplementary Data 2/22.gb]

LOCUS       pET28a\CrtE\B\I\T7\promtoer\and\terminator\with\spacers        7200 bp    DNA     circular     29-MAR-2016
SOURCE      
  ORGANISM  
COMMENT     This file is created by Vector NTI
            http://www.invitrogen.com/
COMMENT     ORIGDB|GenBank
COMMENT     VNTDATE|-11171271|
COMMENT     VNTDBDATE|-11171271|
COMMENT     LSOWNER|
COMMENT     VNTNAME|pET28a CrtE B I T7 promtoer and terminator with spacers|
COMMENT     VNTAUTHORNAME|Demo User|
COMMENT     Vector_NTI_Display_Data_(Do_Not_Edit!)
COMMENT     (SXF 
COMMENT      (CGexDoc "pET28a CrtE B I T7 promtoer and terminator with spacers" 0 7200 
COMMENT       (CDBMol 0 0 1 1 1 0 0 0 0 "" "" 0 0 0 0 (CObList) (CObList) (CObList) 
COMMENT        (CObList) -1 "") 
COMMENT       (CDocSetData 1 1 0 0 0 0 "MAIN" 1 1 1 1 0 0 1 1 0 1 10 10 4294967295 50 0 
COMMENT        1 0 (CHomObj 0 0 0 3 75) (CWordArray) (CWordArray) 
COMMENT        (CStringList "BsaI" "BbsI") (CStringList "atg" "gtg") 
COMMENT        (CStringList "taa" "tga" "tag") (CObList) 1 "{(0,1),2}" 0 0 "" 0 
COMMENT        4294967295 0 0 0 0 0 0 0 "MAIN" 0 0 30 0 
COMMENT        (CProteinMotifSearchObject 70 20 1 1 1 1 0 0 1 0 0 0 0 0)) 
COMMENT       (CMolPar 0 0 1 2763 2763 1 7200 0 0 0 0 0 0 0 0) (CStringList) 
COMMENT       (CStringList) (CObList) (COAPar 25 250 50 0 6 4 3 7) 
COMMENT       (COAPar 25 250 50 0 6 4 3 7) (COAPar 25 250 50 0 6 4 3 7) 
COMMENT       (CObList #0=(CRSite (CStringList) "BsaI" "ggtctc" 8 12 0 0 "") 
COMMENT        #1=(CRSite (CStringList) "BbsI" "gaagac" 9 13 4 5241 0 5601 0 5975 1 
COMMENT            6314 1 0 "")) 
COMMENT       (CObList 
COMMENT        #2=(CFSignal (CObList) "Adapter ATGG" 21 0 0 1 4 0 (CStringList) 
COMMENT            (CStringList) 1 1 1 1 "1..4") 
COMMENT        #3=(CFSignal (CObList) "T7 promoter" 30 0 0 5 21 0 (CStringList) 
COMMENT            (CStringList) 1 1 1 1 "5..21") 
COMMENT        #4=(CFSignal (CObList) "lac operator" 103 0 0 24 47 0 (CStringList) 
COMMENT            (CStringList) 1 1 1 1 "24..47") 
COMMENT        #5=(CFSignal (CObList) "Adapter CCCT" 21 0 0 441 444 0 (CStringList) 
COMMENT            (CStringList) 1 1 1 1 "441..444") 
COMMENT        #6=(CFSignal (CObList) "T7 terminator" 43 0 0 393 440 0 (CStringList) 
COMMENT            (CStringList) 1 1 1 1 "393..440") 
COMMENT        #7=(CFSignal (CObList) "Adapter AGCG" 21 0 0 2189 2192 0 (CStringList) 
COMMENT            (CStringList) 1 1 1 1 "3348..3351") 
COMMENT        #8=(CFSignal (CObList) "pET28a backbone" 21 0 0 2193 7200 0 
COMMENT            (CStringList) (CStringList) 1 1 1 1 "3352..8359") 
COMMENT        #9=(CFSignal (CObList) "T7 Promoter" 30 0 0 445 461 0 (CStringList) 
COMMENT            (CStringList) 1 1 1 1 "445..461") 
COMMENT        #10=(CFSignal (CObList) "lac operator" 103 0 0 464 487 0 (CStringList) 
COMMENT             (CStringList) 1 1 1 1 "464..487") 
COMMENT        #11=(CFSignal (CObList) "T7 Terminator" 43 0 0 2141 2188 0 (CStringList) 
COMMENT             (CStringList) 1 1 1 1 "2321..2368") 
COMMENT        #12=(CFSignal (CObList) "sac_prec_WP_016271602.1" 4 0 0 86 388 0 
COMMENT             (CStringList) (CStringList) 1 1 1 1 "") 
COMMENT        #13=(CFSignal (CObList) "sac_WP_016271602.1" 4 0 0 502 2136 0 
COMMENT             (CStringList) (CStringList) 1 1 1 1 "")) (CObList) (CObList) 
COMMENT       (CObList) (CObList) (CObList) (CObList) 
COMMENT       (CTextView 0 
COMMENT        #14=(CGroupPar (CParagraph 0 (0 0) 1 2 0 0 180) 
COMMENT             (CObjectList 
COMMENT              #15=(CRefLinePar 
COMMENT                   (CLinePar (CParagraph 0 (0 0) 0 2 0 0 233) 
COMMENT                    "pET28a CrtE B I T7 promtoer and terminator with spacers" 2) 
COMMENT                   5 "" 0 4) 
COMMENT              #16=(CFolderPar 
COMMENT                   (CGroupPar (CParagraph 1 (0 0) 1 1 0 0 178) 
COMMENT                    (CObjectList 
COMMENT                     #17=(CLinePar (CParagraph 0 (0 0) 1 2 1 0 180) 
COMMENT                          "DNA 'pET28a CrtE B I T7 promtoer and terminator with spacers'" 
COMMENT                          1) 
COMMENT                     #18=(CLinePar (CParagraph 0 (0 0) 1 2 1 0 180) 
COMMENT                          "Local object" 1) 
COMMENT                     #19=(CLinePar (CParagraph 0 (0 0) 1 2 1 0 180) 
COMMENT                          "Created: 03/29/16 07:06PM" 1) 
COMMENT                     #20=(CLinePar (CParagraph 0 (0 0) 1 2 1 0 180) 
COMMENT                          "Last Modified: 03/29/16 07:06PM" 1) 
COMMENT                     #21=(CLinePar (CParagraph 0 (0 0) 1 2 1 0 180) 
COMMENT                          "length: 7200 bp" 1) 
COMMENT                     #22=(CLinePar (CParagraph 0 (0 0) 1 2 1 0 180) 
COMMENT                          "storage type: Basic" 1) 
COMMENT                     #23=(CLinePar (CParagraph 0 (0 0) 1 2 1 0 180) 
COMMENT                          "form: Circular" 1))) "General Description") 
COMMENT              #24=(CFolderPar 
COMMENT                   (CGroupPar (CParagraph 2 (0 0) 1 1 0 0 178) 
COMMENT                    (CObjectList 
COMMENT                     #25=(CLinePar (CParagraph 0 (0 0) 1 2 1 0 180) 
COMMENT                          "Original Source Database: GenBank" 1) 
COMMENT                     #26=(CLinePar (CParagraph 0 (0 0) 1 2 1 0 180) 
COMMENT                          "Modification Date in the Original DB: 29-MAR-2016" 1))) 
COMMENT                   "Standard Fields") 
COMMENT              #27=(CRefLinePar 
COMMENT                   (CLinePar (CParagraph 0 (0 0) 0 2 0 0 233) "Comments" 2) 1 "" 
COMMENT                   0 0) 
COMMENT              #28=(CFolderPar 
COMMENT                   (CGroupPar (CParagraph 8 (0 0) 1 2 0 0 178) (CObjectList)) 
COMMENT                   "Annotations") 
COMMENT              #29=(CFolderPar 
COMMENT                   (CGroupPar (CParagraph 12 (6 0) 1 1 0 0 178) 
COMMENT                    (CObjectList 
COMMENT                     #30=(CFolderPar 
COMMENT                          (CGroupPar (CParagraph 4 (7 4 0) 1 1 1 0 178) 
COMMENT                           (CObjectList 
COMMENT                            #31=(CFolderPar 
COMMENT                                 (CGroupPar 
COMMENT                                  (CParagraph 86 (3 #12# 0) 1 2 2 0 327) 
COMMENT                                  (CObjectList 
COMMENT                                   #32=(CLinePar 
COMMENT                                        (CParagraph 0 (0 0) 1 2 3 0 180) 
COMMENT                                        "Start: 86    End: 388 " 1))) 
COMMENT                                 "sac_prec_WP_016271602.1") 
COMMENT                            #33=(CFolderPar 
COMMENT                                 (CGroupPar 
COMMENT                                  (CParagraph 502 (3 #13# 0) 1 2 2 0 327) 
COMMENT                                  (CObjectList 
COMMENT                                   #34=(CLinePar 
COMMENT                                        (CParagraph 0 (0 0) 1 2 3 0 180) 
COMMENT                                        "Start: 502   End: 2136" 1))) 
COMMENT                                 "sac_WP_016271602.1"))) "CDS (2 total)") 
COMMENT                     #35=(CFolderPar 
COMMENT                          (CGroupPar (CParagraph 21 (7 21 0) 1 1 1 0 178) 
COMMENT                           (CObjectList 
COMMENT                            #36=(CFolderPar 
COMMENT                                 (CGroupPar (CParagraph 1 (3 #2# 0) 1 2 2 0 194) 
COMMENT                                  (CObjectList 
COMMENT                                   #37=(CLinePar 
COMMENT                                        (CParagraph 0 (0 0) 1 2 3 0 180) 
COMMENT                                        "Start: 1     End: 4   " 1) 
COMMENT                                   #38=(CLinePar 
COMMENT                                        (CParagraph 0 (0 0) 1 2 3 0 180) 
COMMENT                                        "Original Location Description:" 1) 
COMMENT                                   #39=(CLinePar 
COMMENT                                        (CParagraph 0 (0 0) 1 2 3 0 180) 
COMMENT                                        "   1..4" 1))) "Adapter ATGG") 
COMMENT                            #40=(CFolderPar 
COMMENT                                 (CGroupPar 
COMMENT                                  (CParagraph 441 (3 #5# 0) 1 2 2 0 194) 
COMMENT                                  (CObjectList 
COMMENT                                   #41=(CLinePar 
COMMENT                                        (CParagraph 0 (0 0) 1 2 3 0 180) 
COMMENT                                        "Start: 441   End: 444 " 1) 
COMMENT                                   #42=(CLinePar 
COMMENT                                        (CParagraph 0 (0 0) 1 2 3 0 180) 
COMMENT                                        "Original Location Description:" 1) 
COMMENT                                   #43=(CLinePar 
COMMENT                                        (CParagraph 0 (0 0) 1 2 3 0 180) 
COMMENT                                        "   441..444" 1))) "Adapter CCCT") 
COMMENT                            #44=(CFolderPar 
COMMENT                                 (CGroupPar 
COMMENT                                  (CParagraph 2189 (3 #7# 0) 1 2 2 0 194) 
COMMENT                                  (CObjectList 
COMMENT                                   #45=(CLinePar 
COMMENT                                        (CParagraph 0 (0 0) 1 2 3 0 180) 
COMMENT                                        "Start: 2189  End: 2192" 1) 
COMMENT                                   #46=(CLinePar 
COMMENT                                        (CParagraph 0 (0 0) 1 2 3 0 180) 
COMMENT                                        "Original Location Description:" 1) 
COMMENT                                   #47=(CLinePar 
COMMENT                                        (CParagraph 0 (0 0) 1 2 3 0 180) 
COMMENT                                        "   3348..3351" 1))) "Adapter AGCG") 
COMMENT                            #48=(CFolderPar 
COMMENT                                 (CGroupPar 
COMMENT                                  (CParagraph 2193 (3 #8# 0) 1 2 2 0 194) 
COMMENT                                  (CObjectList 
COMMENT                                   #49=(CLinePar 
COMMENT                                        (CParagraph 0 (0 0) 1 2 3 0 180) 
COMMENT                                        "Start: 2193  End: 7200" 1) 
COMMENT                                   #50=(CLinePar 
COMMENT                                        (CParagraph 0 (0 0) 1 2 3 0 180) 
COMMENT                                        "Original Location Description:" 1) 
COMMENT                                   #51=(CLinePar 
COMMENT                                        (CParagraph 0 (0 0) 1 2 3 0 180) 
COMMENT                                        "   3352..8359" 1))) "pET28a backbone"))) 
COMMENT                          "Misc. Feature (4 total)") 
COMMENT                     #52=(CFolderPar 
COMMENT                          (CGroupPar (CParagraph 30 (7 30 0) 1 1 1 0 178) 
COMMENT                           (CObjectList 
COMMENT                            #53=(CFolderPar 
COMMENT                                 (CGroupPar (CParagraph 5 (3 #3# 0) 1 2 2 0 194) 
COMMENT                                  (CObjectList 
COMMENT                                   #54=(CLinePar 
COMMENT                                        (CParagraph 0 (0 0) 1 2 3 0 180) 
COMMENT                                        "Start: 5     End: 21  " 1) 
COMMENT                                   #55=(CLinePar 
COMMENT                                        (CParagraph 0 (0 0) 1 2 3 0 180) 
COMMENT                                        "Original Location Description:" 1) 
COMMENT                                   #56=(CLinePar 
COMMENT                                        (CParagraph 0 (0 0) 1 2 3 0 180) 
COMMENT                                        "   5..21" 1))) "T7 promoter") 
COMMENT                            #57=(CFolderPar 
COMMENT                                 (CGroupPar 
COMMENT                                  (CParagraph 445 (3 #9# 0) 1 2 2 0 194) 
COMMENT                                  (CObjectList 
COMMENT                                   #58=(CLinePar 
COMMENT                                        (CParagraph 0 (0 0) 1 2 3 0 180) 
COMMENT                                        "Start: 445   End: 461 " 1) 
COMMENT                                   #59=(CLinePar 
COMMENT                                        (CParagraph 0 (0 0) 1 2 3 0 180) 
COMMENT                                        "Original Location Description:" 1) 
COMMENT                                   #60=(CLinePar 
COMMENT                                        (CParagraph 0 (0 0) 1 2 3 0 180) 
COMMENT                                        "   445..461" 1))) "T7 Promoter"))) 
COMMENT                          "Promoter Prokaryotic (2 total)") 
COMMENT                     #61=(CFolderPar 
COMMENT                          (CGroupPar (CParagraph 43 (7 43 0) 1 1 1 0 178) 
COMMENT                           (CObjectList 
COMMENT                            #62=(CFolderPar 
COMMENT                                 (CGroupPar 
COMMENT                                  (CParagraph 393 (3 #6# 0) 1 2 2 0 194) 
COMMENT                                  (CObjectList 
COMMENT                                   #63=(CLinePar 
COMMENT                                        (CParagraph 0 (0 0) 1 2 3 0 180) 
COMMENT                                        "Start: 393   End: 440 " 1) 
COMMENT                                   #64=(CLinePar 
COMMENT                                        (CParagraph 0 (0 0) 1 2 3 0 180) 
COMMENT                                        "Original Location Description:" 1) 
COMMENT                                   #65=(CLinePar 
COMMENT                                        (CParagraph 0 (0 0) 1 2 3 0 180) 
COMMENT                                        "   393..440" 1))) "T7 terminator") 
COMMENT                            #66=(CFolderPar 
COMMENT                                 (CGroupPar 
COMMENT                                  (CParagraph 2141 (3 #11# 0) 1 2 2 0 194) 
COMMENT                                  (CObjectList 
COMMENT                                   #67=(CLinePar 
COMMENT                                        (CParagraph 0 (0 0) 1 2 3 0 180) 
COMMENT                                        "Start: 2141  End: 2188" 1) 
COMMENT                                   #68=(CLinePar 
COMMENT                                        (CParagraph 0 (0 0) 1 2 3 0 180) 
COMMENT                                        "Original Location Description:" 1) 
COMMENT                                   #69=(CLinePar 
COMMENT                                        (CParagraph 0 (0 0) 1 2 3 0 180) 
COMMENT                                        "   2321..2368" 1))) "T7 Terminator"))) 
COMMENT                          "Terminator (2 total)") 
COMMENT                     #70=(CFolderPar 
COMMENT                          (CGroupPar (CParagraph 103 (7 103 0) 1 1 1 0 178) 
COMMENT                           (CObjectList 
COMMENT                            #71=(CFolderPar 
COMMENT                                 (CGroupPar 
COMMENT                                  (CParagraph 24 (3 #4# 0) 1 2 2 0 194) 
COMMENT                                  (CObjectList 
COMMENT                                   #72=(CLinePar 
COMMENT                                        (CParagraph 0 (0 0) 1 2 3 0 180) 
COMMENT                                        "Start: 24    End: 47  " 1) 
COMMENT                                   #73=(CLinePar 
COMMENT                                        (CParagraph 0 (0 0) 1 2 3 0 180) 
COMMENT                                        "Original Location Description:" 1) 
COMMENT                                   #74=(CLinePar 
COMMENT                                        (CParagraph 0 (0 0) 1 2 3 0 180) 
COMMENT                                        "   24..47" 1))) "lac operator") 
COMMENT                            #75=(CFolderPar 
COMMENT                                 (CGroupPar 
COMMENT                                  (CParagraph 464 (3 #10# 0) 1 2 2 0 194) 
COMMENT                                  (CObjectList 
COMMENT                                   #76=(CLinePar 
COMMENT                                        (CParagraph 0 (0 0) 1 2 3 0 180) 
COMMENT                                        "Start: 464   End: 487 " 1) 
COMMENT                                   #77=(CLinePar 
COMMENT                                        (CParagraph 0 (0 0) 1 2 3 0 180) 
COMMENT                                        "Original Location Description:" 1) 
COMMENT                                   #78=(CLinePar 
COMMENT                                        (CParagraph 0 (0 0) 1 2 3 0 180) 
COMMENT                                        "   464..487" 1))) "lac operator"))) 
COMMENT                          "Operon (2 total)"))) "Feature Map") 
COMMENT              #79=(CFolderPar 
COMMENT                   (CGroupPar (CParagraph 13 (0 0) 1 1 0 0 178) 
COMMENT                    (CObjectList 
COMMENT                     #80=(CRSFolderPar 
COMMENT                          (CFolderPar 
COMMENT                           (CGroupPar (CParagraph 100465144 (8 0) 1 1 1 0 178) 
COMMENT                            (CObjectList 
COMMENT                             #81=(CGroupPar 
COMMENT                                  (CParagraph 0 (10 #1# 0) 1 2 2 0 180) 
COMMENT                                  (CObjectList 
COMMENT                                   #82=(CLinePar 
COMMENT                                        (CParagraph 0 (1 #1# 1) 1 2 2 0 191) 
COMMENT                                        " N1: 5241 " 1) 
COMMENT                                   #83=(CLinePar 
COMMENT                                        (CParagraph 0 (1 #1# 2) 1 2 2 0 191) 
COMMENT                                        " N2: 5601 " 1) 
COMMENT                                   #84=(CLinePar 
COMMENT                                        (CParagraph 0 (1 #1# 3) 1 2 2 0 191) 
COMMENT                                        " N3: 5975 (on complementary strand)" 1) 
COMMENT                                   #85=(CLinePar 
COMMENT                                        (CParagraph 0 (1 #1# 4) 1 2 2 0 191) 
COMMENT                                        " N4: 6314 (on complementary strand)" 1))))) 
COMMENT                           "BbsI: 4 sites") 8 12 "GAAGACNNNNNNN" "CTTCTGNNNNNNN") 
COMMENT                     #86=(CRSFolderPar 
COMMENT                          (CFolderPar 
COMMENT                           (CGroupPar (CParagraph 100465368 (8 0) 1 1 1 0 178) 
COMMENT                            (CObjectList)) "BsaI: 0 sites") 7 11 "GGTCTCNNNNNN" 
COMMENT                          "CCAGAGNNNNNN"))) "Restriction/Methylation Map")))) 
COMMENT       (CGraphView 
COMMENT        (CWStyleSheet 
COMMENT         (CObjectList 
COMMENT          #87=(CWidgetStyle "RSite Label" 1 (LOGPEN 0 0 13408563) 1 0 1 
COMMENT               (LOGFONT 0 0 0 0 400 0 0 0 0 3 2 1 18 "Georgia") 0.555556 0 1 5 
COMMENT               "@N (@S)" 0) 
COMMENT          #88=(CWidgetStyle "Signal Label" 1 (LOGPEN 0 0 0) 1 0 1 
COMMENT               (LOGFONT 0 0 0 0 700 0 0 0 0 3 2 1 34 "Arial") 0.666667 0 1 1 
COMMENT               "@N" 0) 
COMMENT          #89=(CWidgetStyle "Molecule Label 2" 0 0 1 
COMMENT               (LOGFONT 0 0 0 0 400 0 0 0 0 3 2 1 18 "Georgia") 0.555556 0 1 16 
COMMENT               "@L bp" 0) 
COMMENT          #90=(CWidgetStyle "Molecule Label 1" 0 0 1 
COMMENT               (LOGFONT 0 0 0 0 400 0 0 0 0 3 2 1 34 "Verdana") 0.833333 0 1 1 
COMMENT               "@N" 0) 
COMMENT          #91=(CWidgetStyle "Shape 3" 1 (LOGPEN 0 0 3355545) 1 1 
COMMENT               (LOGBRUSH 0 6724095 0) 0 0 1 (LOGSHAPE 9 1 0.8 1.8 0)) 
COMMENT          #92=(CWidgetStyle "Shape 1" 1 (LOGPEN 0 0 6723840) 1 1 
COMMENT               (LOGBRUSH 0 10079334 0) 0 0 1 (LOGSHAPE 9 1 0.8 1.8 0)) 
COMMENT          #93=(CWidgetStyle "Axis" 1 (LOGPEN 0 0 10079436) 2 1 
COMMENT               (LOGBRUSH 0 13434879 0) 0 0 1 (LOGSHAPE 10 1 0 0 0)) 
COMMENT          #94=(CWidgetStyle "Line 2" 1 (LOGPEN 0 0 6723840) 8 0 0 0 1 
COMMENT               (LOGSHAPE 1 1.9 0 0 0)) 
COMMENT          #95=(CWidgetStyle "RSite" 1 (LOGPEN 0 0 10053171) 8 0 0 0 1 
COMMENT               (LOGSHAPE 1 1.9 0 0 0)) 
COMMENT          #96=(CWidgetStyle "Short Signal" 1 (LOGPEN 0 0 13395507) 10 0 0 0 1 
COMMENT               (LOGSHAPE 1 1.9 0 0 0)) 
COMMENT          #97=(CWidgetStyle "Uniq RSite Label" 1 (LOGPEN 0 0 153) 1 0 1 
COMMENT               (LOGFONT 0 0 0 0 400 0 0 0 0 3 2 1 18 "Georgia") 0.555556 128 1 5 
COMMENT               "@N (@S)" 0) 
COMMENT          #98=(CWidgetStyle "Vanilla" 1 (LOGPEN 0 0 0) 1 1 
COMMENT               (LOGBRUSH 0 16777215 0) 1 
COMMENT               (LOGFONT 0 0 0 0 400 0 0 0 0 7 48 2 18 "Times New Roman") 0.8 0 1 
COMMENT               2 "?" 0) 
COMMENT          #99=(CWidgetStyle "Mark 1" 0 0 1 
COMMENT               (LOGFONT 0 0 0 0 400 0 0 0 2 7 48 2 2 "Windings") 0.7 0 1 2 "?" 0) 
COMMENT          #100=(CWidgetStyle "Motif Label" 1 (LOGPEN 0 0 16744512) 1 0 1 
COMMENT                (LOGFONT 0 0 0 0 400 0 0 0 0 3 2 1 34 "Arial") 0.611111 8388608 
COMMENT                1 65535 "@N (@H)" 0) 
COMMENT          #101=(CWidgetStyle "Fragment Label 2" 1 (LOGPEN 0 0 0) 1 0 1 
COMMENT                (LOGFONT 0 0 0 0 400 0 0 0 0 3 2 1 49 "Courier New") 1.05 0 1 48 
COMMENT                "@F bp (molecule @L bp)" 0) 
COMMENT          #102=(CWidgetStyle "Fragment Label 1" 1 (LOGPEN 0 0 0) 1 0 1 
COMMENT                (LOGFONT 0 0 0 0 400 0 0 0 0 3 2 1 34 "Arial") 0.91 0 1 1 
COMMENT                "Fragment of @N" 0) 
COMMENT          #103=(CWidgetStyle "Shape 4" 1 (LOGPEN 0 0 0) 1 1 
COMMENT                (LOGBRUSH 2 8388608 5) 0 0 0) 
COMMENT          #104=(CWidgetStyle "Shape 2" 1 (LOGPEN 0 0 0) 1 1 (LOGBRUSH 0 128 0) 0 
COMMENT                0 0) 
COMMENT          #105=(CWidgetStyle "Shape 0" 1 (LOGPEN 0 0 0) 1 1 (LOGBRUSH 0 0 0) 0 0 
COMMENT                0) 
COMMENT          #106=(CWidgetStyle "ORF" 1 (LOGPEN 0 0 16384) 8 0 0 0 1 
COMMENT                (LOGSHAPE 7 0.2 3.41182 2.86186 0.609808)) 
COMMENT          #107=(CWidgetStyle "Line 4" 1 (LOGPEN 0 0 32768) 8 0 0 0 0) 
COMMENT          #108=(CWidgetStyle "Line 3" 1 (LOGPEN 0 0 16711680) 8 0 0 0 0) 
COMMENT          #109=(CWidgetStyle "Line 1" 1 (LOGPEN 0 0 16711680) 1 0 0 0 0) 
COMMENT          #110=(CWidgetStyle "Short Promoter" 1 (LOGPEN 0 0 128) 6 0 0 0 0) 
COMMENT          #111=(CWidgetStyle "Motif" 1 (LOGPEN 0 0 0) 1 0 0 0 0) 
COMMENT          #112=(CWidgetStyle "Line 0" 1 (LOGPEN 0 0 0) 8 0 0 0 0) 
COMMENT          #113=(CWidgetStyle "Void" 0 0 0 0 0) 
COMMENT          #114=(CWidgetStyle "General Label" 1 (LOGPEN 0 0 0) 1 0 1 
COMMENT                (LOGFONT 0 0 0 0 400 0 0 0 0 3 2 1 18 "Times New Roman") 0.91 0 
COMMENT                1 3 "@T @N " 0) 
COMMENT          #115=(CWidgetStyle "Position" 1 (LOGPEN 0 0 0) 1 0 0 0 0) 
COMMENT          #116=(CWidgetStyle "Annotation" 0 0 1 
COMMENT                (LOGFONT 0 0 0 0 400 0 0 0 0 3 2 1 18 "Times New Roman") 0.91 0 
COMMENT                0 0) 
COMMENT          #117=(CWidgetStyle "Position Label" 1 (LOGPEN 0 0 8388608) 1 0 1 
COMMENT                (LOGFONT 0 0 0 0 400 0 1 0 0 3 2 1 34 "Arial") 0.63 8388608 1 1 
COMMENT                "@N" 0) 
COMMENT          #118=(CWidgetStyle "Range" 1 (LOGPEN 0 0 0) 1 1 
COMMENT                (LOGBRUSH 0 16777215 0) 0 0 0) 
COMMENT          #119=(CWidgetStyle "Range Label" 1 (LOGPEN 0 0 8388608) 1 0 1 
COMMENT                (LOGFONT 0 0 0 0 400 0 1 0 0 3 2 1 34 "Arial") 0.63 8388608 1 1 
COMMENT                "@N" 0) 
COMMENT          #120=(CWidgetStyle "ORF Label" 1 (LOGPEN 0 0 49216) 1 0 1 
COMMENT                (LOGFONT 0 0 0 0 400 0 0 0 0 3 2 1 18 "Times New Roman") 
COMMENT                0.611111 0 1 65535 "@N" 0) 
COMMENT          #121=(CWidgetStyle "CDS Label" 1 (LOGPEN 0 0 4227264) 1 0 1 
COMMENT                (LOGFONT 0 0 0 0 400 0 0 0 0 3 2 1 34 "Arial") 0.555556 255 1 1 
COMMENT                "@N" 0) 
COMMENT          #122=(CWidgetStyle "Shape 5" 1 (LOGPEN 0 0 0) 3 1 
COMMENT                (LOGBRUSH 0 16777113 0) 1 
COMMENT                (LOGFONT 0 0 0 0 400 0 0 0 0 7 48 2 50 "Arial") 0.9 0 0 1 
COMMENT                (LOGSHAPE 9 1 0.8 1.8 0)) 
COMMENT          #123=(CWidgetStyle "CDS" 1 (LOGPEN 0 0 0) 1 1 (LOGBRUSH 2 39423 3) 0 0 
COMMENT                1 (LOGSHAPE 9 1 0.8 1.8 0)) 
COMMENT          #124=(CWidgetStyle "Label 2" 1 (LOGPEN 0 0 4227264) 1 0 1 
COMMENT                (LOGFONT 0 0 0 0 400 0 0 0 0 3 2 1 34 "Arial") 0.944444 8388608 
COMMENT                1 1 "@N" 0) 
COMMENT          #125=(CWidgetStyle "Label 3" 1 (LOGPEN 0 0 8421376) 1 0 1 
COMMENT                (LOGFONT 0 0 0 0 700 255 0 0 0 3 2 1 34 "Arial") 0.833333 255 1 
COMMENT                5 "@N (@S)" 0) 
COMMENT          #126=(CWidgetStyle "Label 4" 1 (LOGPEN 0 0 8437824) 1 0 1 
COMMENT                (LOGFONT 0 0 0 0 400 0 0 0 0 3 2 1 34 "Arial") 0.722222 0 1 5 
COMMENT                "@N (@S)" 0)) 0.164644 1.74233 0.164644 2.53336 
COMMENT         (70 (CShapeMapEntry 0 "Unique RSite" 1 "Uniq RSite Label") 67 
COMMENT          (CShapeMapEntry 0 "ORF" 0 "ORF Label")) 40.0378 40.0378 39 39 0.1 
COMMENT         -6293) 1 1 0 1 1 
COMMENT        (mapper: 21.1605 -19.7027 40.0378 40.0378 0.01 10 -1 7200 7200 1 0 0) 
COMMENT        #127=(CGroupWidget (CWidget 0 (0 0) 1 2 0 0 Nil -112 100) 
COMMENT              (CObjectList 
COMMENT               #128=(CGroupWidget (CWidget 1 (0 0) 1 2 0 0 Nil -461 100) 
COMMENT                     (CObjectList 
COMMENT                      #129=(CAxis 
COMMENT                            (CWideLine 
COMMENT                             (CWidget 0 (0 0) 1 2 0 0 #93# 100345036 0) 
COMMENT                             (LOGPEN 0 0 10079436) 2 (LOGBRUSH 0 13434879 0) 1 
COMMENT                             6.27506 6.27306 1 0.0214037) 0.0871276) 
COMMENT                      #130=(CLabel (CWidget 1001 (0 0) 1 2 0 0 #90# 1161 100) 
COMMENT                            (LOGPEN 0 0 13408563) 1 
COMMENT                            (LOGFONT 58 22 0 0 400 0 0 0 0 3 2 1 34 "Verdana") 
COMMENT                            1.74233 0.833333 0 
COMMENT                            "pET28a CrtE B I T7 promtoer and terminator with spacers" 
COMMENT                            "@N" 1 0 0.871165 0 -10 33.0438 1.47361 Nil) 
COMMENT                      #131=(CLabel (CWidget 1002 (0 0) 1 2 0 0 #89# 0 100) 
COMMENT                            (LOGPEN 0 0 0) 1 
COMMENT                            (LOGFONT 38 14 0 0 400 0 0 0 0 3 2 1 18 "Georgia") 
COMMENT                            1.74233 0.555556 0 "7200 bp" "@L bp" 16 0 -0.871165 
COMMENT                            0 -10.8 3.04712 0.974079 Nil)) (CObjectList)) 
COMMENT               #132=(CGroupWidget (CWidget 10 (6 0) 1 2 0 0 Nil 1836020336 100) 
COMMENT                     (CObjectList 
COMMENT                      #133=(CGroupWidget 
COMMENT                            (CWidget 4 (7 4 0) 1 2 0 0 Nil -949 100) 
COMMENT                            (CObjectList 
COMMENT                             #134=(CWideArrow 
COMMENT                                   (CWideLine 
COMMENT                                    (CWidget 0 (3 #12# 0) 1 2 0 0 #91# 0 100) 
COMMENT                                    (LOGPEN 0 0 3355545) 1 
COMMENT                                    (LOGBRUSH 0 6724095 0) 1 5.93513 6.19913 1 
COMMENT                                    0.082322) 0.8 1.8 0) 
COMMENT                             #135=(CLabel 
COMMENT                                   (CWidget 0 (0 0) 1 2 0 0 #88# 1007 100) 
COMMENT                                   (LOGPEN 0 0 0) 1 
COMMENT                                   (LOGFONT 46 17 0 0 700 0 0 0 0 3 2 1 34 
COMMENT                                    "Arial") 1.74233 0.666667 0 
COMMENT                                   "sac prec WP 016271602.1" "@N" 1 12.049 
COMMENT                                   12.1963 0 -10 9.99056 1.07399 #134#) 
COMMENT                             #136=(CWideArrow 
COMMENT                                   (CWideLine 
COMMENT                                    (CWidget 0 (3 #13# 0) 1 2 0 0 #91# 0 100) 
COMMENT                                    (LOGPEN 0 0 3355545) 1 
COMMENT                                    (LOGBRUSH 0 6724095 0) 1 4.41214 5.83668 1 
COMMENT                                    0.082322) 0.8 1.8 0) 
COMMENT                             #137=(CLabel (CWidget 0 (0 0) 1 2 0 0 #88# 0 100) 
COMMENT                                   (LOGPEN 0 0 0) 1 
COMMENT                                   (LOGFONT 46 17 0 0 700 0 0 0 0 3 2 1 34 
COMMENT                                    "Arial") 1.74233 0.666667 0 
COMMENT                                   "sac WP 016271602.1" "@N" 1 17.6413 3.48466 0 
COMMENT                                   -10 8.01742 1.07399 #136#)) (CObjectList)) 
COMMENT                      #138=(CGroupWidget 
COMMENT                            (CWidget 21 (7 21 0) 1 2 0 0 Nil -391 100) 
COMMENT                            (CObjectList 
COMMENT                             #139=(CScratch 
COMMENT                                   (CWidget 0 (3 #2# 0) 1 2 0 0 #96# 101086032 
COMMENT                                    100) (LOGPEN 0 8 13395507) 10 1 6.27319 1.9 
COMMENT                                   0.082322 1) 
COMMENT                             #140=(CLabel 
COMMENT                                   (CWidget 0 (0 0) 1 2 0 0 #88# 5592405 100) 
COMMENT                                   (LOGPEN 0 0 0) 1 
COMMENT                                   (LOGFONT 46 17 0 0 700 0 0 0 0 3 2 1 34 
COMMENT                                    "Arial") 1.74233 0.666667 0 "Adapter ATGG" 
COMMENT                                   "@N" 1 4.45535 17.4233 0 -10 5.86945 1.07399 
COMMENT                                   #139#) 
COMMENT                             #141=(CScratch 
COMMENT                                   (CWidget 0 (3 #5# 0) 1 2 0 0 #96# 1 100) 
COMMENT                                   (LOGPEN 0 8 13395507) 10 1 5.88982 1.9 
COMMENT                                   0.082322 1) 
COMMENT                             #142=(CLabel 
COMMENT                                   (CWidget 0 (0 0) 1 2 0 0 #88# 1112 100) 
COMMENT                                   (LOGPEN 0 0 0) 1 
COMMENT                                   (LOGFONT 46 17 0 0 700 0 0 0 0 3 2 1 34 
COMMENT                                    "Arial") 1.74233 0.666667 0 "Adapter CCCT" 
COMMENT                                   "@N" 1 13.935 8.71165 0 -10 5.86945 1.07399 
COMMENT                                   #141#) 
COMMENT                             #143=(CScratch 
COMMENT                                   (CWidget 0 (3 #7# 0) 1 2 0 0 #96# 1 100) 
COMMENT                                   (LOGPEN 0 8 13395507) 10 1 4.36683 1.9 
COMMENT                                   0.082322 1) 
COMMENT                             #144=(CLabel 
COMMENT                                   (CWidget 0 (0 0) 1 2 0 0 #88# 1162 100) 
COMMENT                                   (LOGPEN 0 0 0) 1 
COMMENT                                   (LOGFONT 46 17 0 0 700 0 0 0 0 3 2 1 34 
COMMENT                                    "Arial") 1.74233 0.666667 0 "Adapter AGCG" 
COMMENT                                   "@N" 1 16.2102 -5.22699 0 -10 5.96936 1.07399 
COMMENT                                   #143#) 
COMMENT                             #145=(CWideArrow 
COMMENT                                   (CWideLine 
COMMENT                                    (CWidget 0 (3 #8# 0) 1 2 0 0 #92# 0 100) 
COMMENT                                    (LOGPEN 0 0 6723840) 1 
COMMENT                                    (LOGBRUSH 0 10079334 0) 0.835356 6.27319 
COMMENT                                    4.36335 1 0.082322) 0.8 1.8 0) 
COMMENT                             #146=(CLabel 
COMMENT                                   (CWidget 0 (0 0) 1 2 0 0 #88# 1621 100) 
COMMENT                                   (LOGPEN 0 0 0) 1 
COMMENT                                   (LOGFONT 46 17 0 0 700 0 0 0 0 3 2 1 34 
COMMENT                                    "Arial") 1.74233 0.666667 0 
COMMENT                                   "pET28a backbone" "@N" 1 -15.863 -6.96932 0 
COMMENT                                   -10 7.0933 1.07399 #145#)) (CObjectList)) 
COMMENT                      #147=(CGroupWidget 
COMMENT                            (CWidget 30 (7 30 0) 1 2 0 0 Nil -782 100) 
COMMENT                            (CObjectList 
COMMENT                             #148=(CPromoterArrow 
COMMENT                                   (CLine 
COMMENT                                    (CWidget 0 (3 #3# 0) 1 2 0 0 #110# 0 100) 
COMMENT                                    (LOGPEN 0 4 128) 6 1.16464 6.18243 6.2697) 
COMMENT                                   0.4 0.082322 1.08464 1.8 1.8 0) 
COMMENT                             #149=(CLabel (CWidget 0 (0 0) 1 2 0 0 #88# 0 100) 
COMMENT                                   (LOGPEN 0 0 0) 1 
COMMENT                                   (LOGFONT 46 17 0 0 700 0 0 0 0 3 2 1 34 
COMMENT                                    "Arial") 1.74233 0.666667 0 "T7 promoter" 
COMMENT                                   "@N" 1 4.37165 13.9386 0 -10 4.9703 1.07399 
COMMENT                                   #148#) 
COMMENT                             #150=(CPromoterArrow 
COMMENT                                   (CLine 
COMMENT                                    (CWidget 0 (3 #9# 0) 1 2 0 0 #110# 0 100) 
COMMENT                                    (LOGPEN 0 4 128) 6 1.16464 5.79907 5.88634) 
COMMENT                                   0.4 0.082322 1.08464 1.8 1.8 0) 
COMMENT                             #151=(CLabel (CWidget 0 (0 0) 1 2 0 0 #88# 0 100) 
COMMENT                                   (LOGPEN 0 0 0) 1 
COMMENT                                   (LOGFONT 46 17 0 0 700 0 0 0 0 3 2 1 34 
COMMENT                                    "Arial") 1.74233 0.666667 0 "T7 Promoter" 
COMMENT                                   "@N" 1 15.4003 5.22699 0 -10 5.02026 1.07399 
COMMENT                                   #150#)) (CObjectList)) 
COMMENT                      #152=(CGroupWidget 
COMMENT                            (CWidget 43 (7 43 0) 1 2 0 0 Nil -388 100) 
COMMENT                            (CObjectList 
COMMENT                             #153=(CScratch 
COMMENT                                   (CWidget 0 (3 #6# 0) 1 2 0 0 #96# 100439872 
COMMENT                                    100) (LOGPEN 0 8 13395507) 10 1 5.93165 1.9 
COMMENT                                   0.082322 1) 
COMMENT                             #154=(CLabel (CWidget 0 (0 0) 1 2 0 0 #88# 0 100) 
COMMENT                                   (LOGPEN 0 0 0) 1 
COMMENT                                   (LOGFONT 46 17 0 0 700 0 0 0 0 3 2 1 34 
COMMENT                                    "Arial") 1.74233 0.666667 0 "T7 terminator" 
COMMENT                                   "@N" 1 12.0848 10.454 0 -10 5.41988 1.07399 
COMMENT                                   #153#) 
COMMENT                             #155=(CScratch 
COMMENT                                   (CWidget 0 (3 #11# 0) 1 2 0 0 #96# 0 100) 
COMMENT                                   (LOGPEN 0 8 13395507) 10 1 4.40866 1.9 
COMMENT                                   0.082322 1) 
COMMENT                             #156=(CLabel 
COMMENT                                   (CWidget 0 (0 0) 1 2 0 0 #88# 3355443 100) 
COMMENT                                   (LOGPEN 0 0 0) 1 
COMMENT                                   (LOGFONT 46 17 0 0 700 0 0 0 0 3 2 1 34 
COMMENT                                    "Arial") 1.74233 0.666667 0 "T7 Terminator" 
COMMENT                                   "@N" 1 16.2822 -3.48466 0 -10 5.64467 1.07399 
COMMENT                                   #155#)) (CObjectList)) 
COMMENT                      #157=(CGroupWidget 
COMMENT                            (CWidget 103 (7 103 0) 1 2 0 0 Nil -389 100) 
COMMENT                            (CObjectList 
COMMENT                             #158=(CScratch 
COMMENT                                   (CWidget 0 (3 #4# 0) 1 2 0 0 #96# 0 100) 
COMMENT                                   (LOGPEN 0 8 13395507) 10 1 6.25315 1.9 
COMMENT                                   0.082322 1) 
COMMENT                             #159=(CLabel 
COMMENT                                   (CWidget 0 (0 0) 1 2 0 0 #88# 16776176 100) 
COMMENT                                   (LOGPEN 0 0 0) 1 
COMMENT                                   (LOGFONT 46 17 0 0 700 0 0 0 0 3 2 1 34 
COMMENT                                    "Arial") 1.74233 0.666667 0 "lac operator" 
COMMENT                                   "@N" 1 4.04839 15.681 0 -10 4.84542 1.07399 
COMMENT                                   #158#) 
COMMENT                             #160=(CScratch 
COMMENT                                   (CWidget 0 (3 #10# 0) 1 2 0 0 #96# 0 100) 
COMMENT                                   (LOGPEN 0 8 13395507) 10 1 5.86978 1.9 
COMMENT                                   0.082322 1) 
COMMENT                             #161=(CLabel (CWidget 0 (0 0) 1 2 0 0 #88# 0 100) 
COMMENT                                   (LOGPEN 0 0 0) 1 
COMMENT                                   (LOGFONT 46 17 0 0 700 0 0 0 0 3 2 1 34 
COMMENT                                    "Arial") 1.74233 0.666667 0 "lac operator" 
COMMENT                                   "@N" 1 14.5475 6.96932 0 -10 4.84542 1.07399 
COMMENT                                   #160#)) (CObjectList))) (CObjectList)) 
COMMENT               #162=(CGroupWidget (CWidget 11 (8 0) 1 2 0 0 Nil -842 100) 
COMMENT                     (CObjectList 
COMMENT                      #163=(CGroupWidget 
COMMENT                            (CWidget 4 (10 #1# 0) 1 2 0 0 Nil -877 100) 
COMMENT                            (CObjectList 
COMMENT                             #164=(CScratch 
COMMENT                                   (CWidget 1 (1 #1# 1) 1 2 0 0 #95# 0 100) 
COMMENT                                   (LOGPEN 0 6 10053171) 8 1 1.7077 1.9 0.082322 
COMMENT                                   1) 
COMMENT                             #165=(CLabel (CWidget 0 (0 0) 1 2 0 0 #87# 0 100) 
COMMENT                                   (LOGPEN 0 0 13408563) 1 
COMMENT                                   (LOGFONT 38 14 0 0 400 0 0 0 0 3 2 1 18 
COMMENT                                    "Georgia") 1.74233 0.555556 0 
COMMENT                                   "{\\i Bbs}I (5241)" "@N (@S)" 5 -15.4898 
COMMENT                                   -1.74233 0 -10 4.27096 0.974079 #164#) 
COMMENT                             #166=(CScratch 
COMMENT                                   (CWidget 2 (1 #1# 2) 1 2 0 0 #95# 865 100) 
COMMENT                                   (LOGPEN 0 6 10053171) 8 1 1.39404 1.9 
COMMENT                                   0.082322 1) 
COMMENT                             #167=(CLabel (CWidget 0 (0 0) 1 2 0 0 #87# 0 100) 
COMMENT                                   (LOGPEN 0 0 13408563) 1 
COMMENT                                   (LOGFONT 38 14 0 0 400 0 0 0 0 3 2 1 18 
COMMENT                                    "Georgia") 1.74233 0.555556 0 
COMMENT                                   "{\\i Bbs}I (5601)" "@N (@S)" 5 -15.5073 
COMMENT                                   1.74233 0 -10 4.27096 0.974079 #166#) 
COMMENT                             #168=(CScratch 
COMMENT                                   (CWidget 3 (1 #1# 3) 1 2 0 0 #95# 101253624 
COMMENT                                    100) (LOGPEN 0 6 10053171) 8 1 1.06818 1.9 
COMMENT                                   0.082322 1) 
COMMENT                             #169=(CLabel 
COMMENT                                   (CWidget 0 (0 0) 1 2 0 0 #87# 1087 100) 
COMMENT                                   (LOGPEN 0 0 13408563) 1 
COMMENT                                   (LOGFONT 38 14 0 0 400 0 0 0 0 3 2 1 18 
COMMENT                                    "Georgia") 1.74233 0.555556 0 
COMMENT                                   "{\\i Bbs}I (5975)" "@N (@S)" 5 -14.2185 
COMMENT                                   6.96932 0 -10 4.27096 0.974079 #168#) 
COMMENT                             #170=(CScratch 
COMMENT                                   (CWidget 4 (1 #1# 4) 1 2 0 0 #95# 0 100) 
COMMENT                                   (LOGPEN 0 6 10053171) 8 1 0.772822 1.9 
COMMENT                                   0.082322 1) 
COMMENT                             #171=(CLabel 
COMMENT                                   (CWidget 0 (0 0) 1 2 0 0 #87# 2010 100) 
COMMENT                                   (LOGPEN 0 0 13408563) 1 
COMMENT                                   (LOGFONT 38 14 0 0 400 0 0 0 0 3 2 1 18 
COMMENT                                    "Georgia") 1.74233 0.555556 0 
COMMENT                                   "{\\i Bbs}I (6314)" "@N (@S)" 5 -12.0648 
COMMENT                                   10.454 0 -10 4.27096 0.974079 #170#)) 
COMMENT                            (CObjectList))) (CObjectList)) 
COMMENT               #172=(CGroupWidget (CWidget 14 (16 0) 1 2 0 0 Nil -321 100) 
COMMENT                     (CObjectList) (CObjectList)) 
COMMENT               #173=(CGroupWidget (CWidget 12 (0 0) 1 2 0 0 Nil 1701672291 100) 
COMMENT                     (CObjectList) (CObjectList))) (CObjectList))) 
COMMENT       (CSeqView 10 10 (CObjectList) (CObList) 1 (CObList)) (CObList) 87462704 
COMMENT       (CStringList) 2082602632 0 (CObList)))
FEATURES             Location/Qualifiers
     misc_feature    1..4
                     /vntifkey="21"
                     /label=Adapter\ATGG
     promoter        5..21
                     /vntifkey="30"
                     /label=T7\promoter
     operon          24..47
                     /vntifkey="103"
                     /label=lac\operator
     misc_feature    441..444
                     /vntifkey="21"
                     /label=Adapter\CCCT
     terminator      393..440
                     /vntifkey="43"
                     /label=T7\terminator
     misc_feature    2189..2192
                     /vntifkey="21"
                     /label=Adapter\AGCG
     misc_feature    2193..7200
                     /vntifkey="21"
                     /label=pET28a\backbone
     promoter        445..461
                     /vntifkey="30"
                     /label=T7\Promoter
     operon          464..487
                     /vntifkey="103"
                     /label=lac\operator
     terminator      2141..2188
                     /vntifkey="43"
                     /label=T7\Terminator
     CDS             86..388
                     /vntifkey="4"
                     /label=sac_prec_WP_016271602.1
     CDS             502..2136
                     /vntifkey="4"
                     /label=sac_WP_016271602.1
BASE COUNT     1749 a      1857 c      1864 g      1730 t 
ORIGIN
        1 atggtaatac gactcactat aggggaattg tgagcggata acaattccaa ggagatatac 
       61 aatgcaccac caccaccacc acgcaatggg caaacagatt gcgaaactgg gtatccgccc 
      121 cgaggacctg aaagacaaaa tggttacctc ggaacagctc gaaaagacga aaggcggtaa 
      181 agcagcgggc agcgaagaat gtgtttgcta ctgcggctgc tatactgacg attcagcctt 
      241 tggggtagat tttaactggt ggagccgtga ttgggattaa gtgactcaaa caaagtacat 
      301 cttgcccgcg tttcatatga atcaagttag aagttatgga gcataataac atgtggatgg 
      361 ccagtggtcg gttgctacac ccctgccgcg gtctagcata accccttggg gcctctaaac 
      421 gggtcttgag gggttttttg cccttaatac gactcactat aggggaattg tgagcggata 
      481 acaattccaa ggagatatac aatggaaaag cagaaagcaa ataaatttcc cctcgtgaaa 
      541 ctgttcaccg tcgatggtgc gagctgttat ctgtatgatg gccgcgcaaa tatgttcttg 
      601 agcctgtcag agactgaaaa gaacctggta tgcgaataca tggcgtcgta cggcacaagc 
      661 gagggcgaac cgtgtcccgc ttcattttca agcgatgctg cggccttcat tgcacgtctg 
      721 aacggtaacg gaattctgct gcccgggccg ctggaagcac gcactccttc gcgtatgcgc 
      781 ggtgaagaag aattgtggca gcagtgggaa gaagaggcaa tcccgaagaa attgactctg 
      841 gaaatgacaa atacgtgtaa cctgcgctgt cgttattgcc catatacgat taatgagcag 
      901 cgccgtcagg gcaagatgca cgcgagccac cacctgaaag aagaggacgc gcgcaaggcg 
      961 atttccgatt actttcatga atacacccgt atctttcgta aggtggaacc agaacaccgc 
     1021 actctgtttc tgaaacgtaa tcccccggct gtaagtttct acggcgggga agcacttctt 
     1081 cgcttttccc tgttggaacc gctggtgaaa tacgtcctta gcttaccgtg ggaagaacac 
     1141 catattccgg ccgagaaagt cgttttccac atcactacga acgcgacgct gttgacccgt 
     1201 aagatggttg agttcttcat tcgttatcac tttactctgg caatttcctt cgacggcccg 
     1261 ccggaagaaa atgataaata tcgcgttttc aagaatggtc agggtacggg tacggtggtg 
     1321 gaacgcgcac tggatatgat tcgcgagatc tctgaagagt atttgcttaa tcatgtgcac 
     1381 attcaggcag tgctggcccc cgaatacgat cacgacaaag tgggtcgtta ttttgaaggc 
     1441 cgctcgctta atggttgcta tggcggtgtt cgccagttta gttacctgga gtttagcgat 
     1501 tattctgaga gtaagaaaac cgataaacaa ttagcacagt tcaacattcg cgaacgtatc 
     1561 aaggaattat acgaaaaggg ccttagtagc gaggaacgct accaatatat tcttcgcgat 
     1621 cctctgatta gcgcatggct ccgttacgtg tacgcaattt taacaaaagt gggcgatgcg 
     1681 ccgtcgcaca aagctcgcta ctttaattct tgctatatcg gccgcactaa cctcttactg 
     1741 gatacatatg gtaatttgca cctgtgtgaa cgtagcgact tttcgatgcc tgttggtgaa 
     1801 gtcaactctg ggattaaccg caccgcagtt cgtcagatgt accgtgattt cttcgagaaa 
     1861 acggattcac cgagttgccg cagttgctgg gcgggtcgct tttgcacgct ttgcacagcg 
     1921 gcgcttatta agaacggcgc cgttcaggaa ccggatcgca gcatttgtcg ttcactgcgt 
     1981 catgcgcagg agaaacagat cgaagatctg ctttacatca aagagtacta ccctgaaatc 
     2041 ctggaacaaa tggagcgcat gtactttcag gcgaacgata ttaccctggg agccttccat 
     2101 gcctatgtaa aagaacagta tgatgtagcg ccataacggt ctagcataac cccttggggc 
     2161 ctctaaacgg gtcttgaggg gttttttgag cgctgaaagg aggaactata tccggattgg 
     2221 cgaatgggnn nnnnnnnnnn nnnnnnnnnn nnnnnnnnnn nnnnnnnnnn nnnnnnnnnn 
     2281 nnnnnnnnnn nnnnnnnnnn nnnnnnnnnn nnnnnnnnnn nnnnnnnnnn nnnnnnnnnn 
     2341 nnnnnnnnnn nncnnnnnnn nnnnnnnnnn nnnnnnnnnn nnnnnnnnnn nnnnnnnnnn 
     2401 nnnnnnnnnn nnnnnnnnnn nnnnnnnnnn nnnnnnnnnn nnnnannnnn nnnnnnnnnn 
     2461 nnnnnnnnnn nnnnnnnnnn nnnnnnnnnn nnnncctttg acgttggagt ccacgttctt 
     2521 tnnnnnnnnn nnnnnnnnnn nnnnnnnnnn nnnnnnnnac cctatctcgg tctattcttt 
     2581 tgatttataa gggattttgc cgatttcggc ctattggtta aaaaatgagc tgatttaaca 
     2641 aaaatttaac gcgaatttta acaaaatatt aacgtttaca atttcaggtg gcacttttcg 
     2701 gggaaatgtg cgcggaaccc ctatttgttt atttttctaa atacattcaa atatgtatcc 
     2761 gctcatgaat taattcttag aaaaactcat cgagcatcaa atgaaactgc aatttattca 
     2821 tatcaggatt atcaatacca tatttttgaa aaagccgttt ctgtaatgaa ggagaaaact 
     2881 caccgaggca gttccatagg atggcaagat cctggtatcg gtctgcgatt ccgactcgtc 
     2941 caacatcaat acaacctatt aatttcccct cgtcaaaaat aaggttatca agtgagaaat 
     3001 caccatgagt gacgactgaa tccggtgaga atggcaaaag tttatgcatt tctttccaga 
     3061 cttgttcaac aggccagcca ttacgctcgt catcaaaatc actcgcatca accaaaccgt 
     3121 tattcattcg tgattgcgcc tgagcgagac gaaatacgcg atcgctgtta aaaggacaat 
     3181 tacaaacagg aatcgaatgc aaccggcgca ggaacactgc cagcgcatca acaatatttt 
     3241 cacctgaatc aggatattct tctaatacct ggaatgctgt tttcccgggg atcgcagtgg 
     3301 tgagtaacca tgcatcatca ggagtacgga taaaatgctt gatggtcgga agaggcataa 
     3361 attccgtcag ccagtttagt ctgaccatct catctgtaac atcattggca acgctacctt 
     3421 tgccatgttt cagaaacaac tctggcgcat cgggcttccc atacaatcga tagattgtcg 
     3481 cacctgattg cccgacatta tcgcgagccc atttataccc atataaatca gcatccatgt 
     3541 tggaatttaa tcgcggccta gagcaagacg tttcccgttg aatatggctc ataacacccc 
     3601 ttgtattact gtttatgtaa gcagacagtt ttattgttca tgaccaaaat cccttaacgt 
     3661 gagttttcgt tccactgagc gtcagacccc gtagaaaaga tcaaaggatc ttcttgagat 
     3721 cctttttttc tgcgcgtaat ctgctgcttg caaacaaaaa aaccaccgct accagcggtg 
     3781 gtttgtttgc cggatcaaga gctaccaact ctttttccga aggtaactgg cttcagcaga 
     3841 gcgcagatac caaatactgt ccttctagtg tagccgtagt taggccacca cttcaagaac 
     3901 tctgtagcac cgcctacata cctcgctctg ctaatcctgt taccagtggc tgctgccagt 
     3961 ggcgataagt cgtgtcttac cgggttggac tcaagacgat agttaccgga taaggcgcag 
     4021 cggtcgggct gaacgggggg ttcgtgcaca cagcccagct tggagcgaac gacctacacc 
     4081 gaactgagat acctacagcg tgagctatga gaaagcgcca cgcttcccga agggagaaag 
     4141 gcggacaggt atccggtaag cggcagggtc ggaacaggag agcgcacgag ggagcttcca 
     4201 gggggaaacg cctggtatct ttatagtcct gtcgggtttc gccacctctg acttgagcgt 
     4261 cgatttttgt gatgctcgtc aggggggcgg agcctatgga aaaacgccag caacgcggcc 
     4321 tttttacggt tcctggcctt ttgctggcct tttgctcaca tgttctttcc tgcgttatcc 
     4381 cctgattctg tggataaccg tattaccgcc tttgagtgag ctgataccgc tcgccgcagc 
     4441 cgaacgaccg agcgcagcga gtcagtgagc gaggaagcgg aagagcgcct gatgcggtat 
     4501 tttctcctta cgcatctgtg cggtatttca caccgcatat atggtgcact ctcagtacaa 
     4561 tctgctctga tgccgcatag ttaagccagt atacactccg ctatcgctac gtgactgggt 
     4621 catggctgcg ccccgacacc cgccaacacc cgctgacgcg ccctgacggg cttgtctgct 
     4681 cccggcatcc gcttacagac aagctgtgac cgtctccggg agctgcatgt gtcagaggtt 
     4741 ttcaccgtca tcaccgaaac gcgcgaggca gctgcggtaa agctcatcag cgtggtcgtg 
     4801 aagcgattca cagatgtctg cctgttcatc cgcgtccagc tcgttgagtt tctccagaag 
     4861 cgttaatgtc tggcttctga taaagcgggc catgttaagg gcggtttttt cctgtttggt 
     4921 cactgatgcc tccgtgtaag ggggatttct gttcatgggg gtaatgatac cgatgaaacg 
     4981 agagaggatg ctcacgatac gggttactga tgatgaacat gcccggttac tggaacgttg 
     5041 tgagggtaaa caactggcgg tatggatgcg gcgggaccag agaaaaatca ctcagggtca 
     5101 atgccagcgc ttcgttaata cagatgtagg tgttccacag ggtagccagc agcatcctgc 
     5161 gatgcagatc cggaacataa tggtgcaggg cgctgacttc cgcgtttcca gactttacga 
     5221 aacacggaaa ccgaagacca ttcatgttgt tgctcaggtc gcagacgttt tgcagcagca 
     5281 gtcgcttcac gttcgctcgc gtatcggtga ttcattctgc taaccagtaa ggcaaccccg 
     5341 ccagcctagc cgggtcctca acgacaggag cacgatcatg cgcacccgtg gggccgccat 
     5401 gccggcgata atggcctgct tctcgccgaa acgtttggtg gcgggaccag tgacgaaggc 
     5461 ttgagcgagg gcgtgcaaga ttccgaatac cgcaagcgac aggccgatca tcgtcgcgct 
     5521 ccagcgaaag cggtcctcgc cgaaaatgac ccagagcgct gccggcacct gtcctacgag 
     5581 ttgcatgata aagaagacag tcataagtgc ggcgacgata gtcatgcccc gcgcccaccg 
     5641 gaaggagctg actgggttga aggctctcaa gggcatcggt cgagatcccg gtgcctaatg 
     5701 agtgagctaa cttacattaa ttgcgttgcg ctcactgccc gctttccagt cgggaaacct 
     5761 gtcgtgccag ctgcattaat gaatcggcca acgcgcgggg agaggcggtt tgcgtattgg 
     5821 gcgccagggt ggtttttctt ttcaccagtg agacgggcaa cagctgattg cccttcaccg 
     5881 cctggccctg agagagttgc agcaagcggt ccacgctggt ttgccccagc aggcgaaaat 
     5941 cctgtttgat ggtggttaac ggcgggatat aacatgagct gtcttcggta tcgtcgtatc 
     6001 ccactaccga gatatccgca ccaacgcgca gcccggactc ggtaatggcg cgcattgcgc 
     6061 ccagcgccat ctgatcgttg gcaaccagca tcgcagtggg aacgatgccc tcattcagca 
     6121 tttgcatggt ttgttgaaaa ccggacatgg cactccagtc gccttcccgt tccgctatcg 
     6181 gctgaatttg attgcgagtg agatatttat gccagccagc cagacgcaga cgcgccgaga 
     6241 cagaacttaa tgggcccgct aacagcgcga tttgctggtg acccaatgcg accagatgct 
     6301 ccacgcccag tcgcgtaccg tcttcatggg agaaaataat actgttgatg ggtgtctggt 
     6361 cagagacatc aagaaataac gccggaacat tagtgcaggc agcttccaca gcaatggcat 
     6421 cctggtcatc cagcggatag ttaatgatca gcccactgac gcgttgcgcg agaagattgt 
     6481 gcaccgccgc tttacaggct tcgacgccgc ttcgttctac catcgacacc accacgctgg 
     6541 cacccagttg atcggcgcga gatttaatcg ccgcgacaat ttgcgacggc gcgtgcaggg 
     6601 ccagactgga ggtggcaacg ccaatcagca acgactgttt gcccgccagt tgttgtgcca 
     6661 cgcggttggg aatgtaattc agctccgcca tcgccgcttc cactttttcc cgcgttttcg 
     6721 cagaaacgtg gctggcctgg ttcaccacgc gggaaacggt ctgataagag acaccggcat 
     6781 actctgcgac atcgtataac gttactggtt tcacattcac caccctgaat tgactctctt 
     6841 ccgggcgcta tcatgccata ccgcgaaagg ttttgcgcca ttcgatggtg tccgggatct 
     6901 cgacgctctc ccttatgcga ctcctgcatt aggaagcagc ccagtagtag gttgaggccg 
     6961 ttgagcaccg ccgccgcaag gaatggtgca tgcaaggaga tggcgcccaa cagtcccccg 
     7021 gccacggggc ctgccaccat acccacgccg aaacaagcgc tcatgagccc gaagtggcga 
     7081 gcccgatctt ccccatcggt gatgtcggcg atataggcgc cagcaaccgc acctgtggcg 
     7141 ccggtgatgc cggccacgat gcgtccggcg tagaggatcg agatctcgat cccgcgaaat 
//
