# Supplementary material for: A scalable platform to discover antimicrobials of ribosomal origin
Source: Nat Commun. 2022 Oct 17;13:6135. doi: 10.1038/s41467-022-33890-w (PMC9576775; doi:10.1038/s41467-022-33890-w)
Supplement: Supplementary file 5 — Supplementary Data 2 [file 41467_2022_33890_MOESM5_ESM.zip › Supplementary Data 2/16.gb]

LOCUS       pET28a\CrtE\B\I\T7\promtoer\and\terminator\with\spacers        6621 bp    DNA     circular     29-MAR-2016
SOURCE      
  ORGANISM  
COMMENT     This file is created by Vector NTI
            http://www.invitrogen.com/
COMMENT     ORIGDB|GenBank
COMMENT     VNTDATE|-11171271|
COMMENT     VNTDBDATE|-11171271|
COMMENT     LSOWNER|
COMMENT     VNTNAME|pET28a CrtE B I T7 promtoer and terminator with spacers|
COMMENT     VNTAUTHORNAME|Demo User|
COMMENT     Vector_NTI_Display_Data_(Do_Not_Edit!)
COMMENT     (SXF 
COMMENT      (CGexDoc "pET28a CrtE B I T7 promtoer and terminator with spacers" 0 6621 
COMMENT       (CDBMol 0 0 1 1 1 0 0 0 0 "" "" 0 0 0 0 (CObList) (CObList) (CObList) 
COMMENT        (CObList) -1 "") 
COMMENT       (CDocSetData 1 1 0 0 0 0 "MAIN" 1 1 1 1 0 0 1 1 0 1 10 10 4294967295 50 0 
COMMENT        1 0 (CHomObj 0 0 0 3 75) (CWordArray) (CWordArray) 
COMMENT        (CStringList "BsaI" "BbsI") (CStringList "atg" "gtg") 
COMMENT        (CStringList "taa" "tga" "tag") (CObList) 1 "{(0,1),2}" 0 0 "" 0 
COMMENT        4294967295 0 0 0 0 0 0 0 "MAIN" 0 0 30 0 
COMMENT        (CProteinMotifSearchObject 70 20 1 1 1 1 0 0 1 0 0 0 0 0)) 
COMMENT       (CMolPar 0 0 1 2763 2763 1 6621 0 0 0 0 0 0 0 0) (CStringList) 
COMMENT       (CStringList) (CObList) (COAPar 25 250 50 0 6 4 3 7) 
COMMENT       (COAPar 25 250 50 0 6 4 3 7) (COAPar 25 250 50 0 6 4 3 7) 
COMMENT       (CObList #0=(CRSite (CStringList) "BsaI" "ggtctc" 8 12 0 0 "") 
COMMENT        #1=(CRSite (CStringList) "BbsI" "gaagac" 9 13 4 4662 0 5022 0 5396 1 
COMMENT            5735 1 0 "")) 
COMMENT       (CObList 
COMMENT        #2=(CFSignal (CObList) "Adapter ATGG" 21 0 0 1 4 0 (CStringList) 
COMMENT            (CStringList) 1 1 1 1 "1..4") 
COMMENT        #3=(CFSignal (CObList) "T7 promoter" 30 0 0 5 21 0 (CStringList) 
COMMENT            (CStringList) 1 1 1 1 "5..21") 
COMMENT        #4=(CFSignal (CObList) "lac operator" 103 0 0 24 47 0 (CStringList) 
COMMENT            (CStringList) 1 1 1 1 "24..47") 
COMMENT        #5=(CFSignal (CObList) "Adapter CCCT" 21 0 0 441 444 0 (CStringList) 
COMMENT            (CStringList) 1 1 1 1 "441..444") 
COMMENT        #6=(CFSignal (CObList) "T7 terminator" 43 0 0 393 440 0 (CStringList) 
COMMENT            (CStringList) 1 1 1 1 "393..440") 
COMMENT        #7=(CFSignal (CObList) "Adapter AGCG" 21 0 0 1610 1613 0 (CStringList) 
COMMENT            (CStringList) 1 1 1 1 "3212..3215") 
COMMENT        #8=(CFSignal (CObList) "pET28a backbone" 21 0 0 1614 6621 0 
COMMENT            (CStringList) (CStringList) 1 1 1 1 "3216..8223") 
COMMENT        #9=(CFSignal (CObList) "T7 Promoter" 30 0 0 445 461 0 (CStringList) 
COMMENT            (CStringList) 1 1 1 1 "445..461") 
COMMENT        #10=(CFSignal (CObList) "lac operator" 103 0 0 464 487 0 (CStringList) 
COMMENT             (CStringList) 1 1 1 1 "464..487") 
COMMENT        #11=(CFSignal (CObList) "T7 Terminator" 43 0 0 1562 1609 0 (CStringList) 
COMMENT             (CStringList) 1 1 1 1 "3164..3211") 
COMMENT        #12=(CFSignal (CObList) "gra_prec_WP_124608905.1" 4 0 0 86 388 0 
COMMENT             (CStringList) (CStringList) 1 1 1 1 "") 
COMMENT        #13=(CFSignal (CObList) "gra_WP_124608905.1\240" 4 0 0 502 1557 0 
COMMENT             (CStringList) (CStringList) 1 1 1 1 "")) (CObList) (CObList) 
COMMENT       (CObList) (CObList) (CObList) (CObList) 
COMMENT       (CTextView 0 
COMMENT        #14=(CGroupPar (CParagraph 0 (0 0) 1 2 0 0 180) 
COMMENT             (CObjectList 
COMMENT              #15=(CRefLinePar 
COMMENT                   (CLinePar (CParagraph 0 (0 0) 0 2 0 0 233) 
COMMENT                    "pET28a CrtE B I T7 promtoer and terminator with spacers" 2) 
COMMENT                   5 "" 0 4) 
COMMENT              #16=(CFolderPar 
COMMENT                   (CGroupPar (CParagraph 1 (0 0) 1 1 0 0 178) 
COMMENT                    (CObjectList 
COMMENT                     #17=(CLinePar (CParagraph 0 (0 0) 1 2 1 0 180) 
COMMENT                          "DNA 'pET28a CrtE B I T7 promtoer and terminator with spacers'" 
COMMENT                          1) 
COMMENT                     #18=(CLinePar (CParagraph 0 (0 0) 1 2 1 0 180) 
COMMENT                          "Local object" 1) 
COMMENT                     #19=(CLinePar (CParagraph 0 (0 0) 1 2 1 0 180) 
COMMENT                          "Created: 03/29/16 07:06PM" 1) 
COMMENT                     #20=(CLinePar (CParagraph 0 (0 0) 1 2 1 0 180) 
COMMENT                          "Last Modified: 03/29/16 07:06PM" 1) 
COMMENT                     #21=(CLinePar (CParagraph 0 (0 0) 1 2 1 0 180) 
COMMENT                          "length: 6621 bp" 1) 
COMMENT                     #22=(CLinePar (CParagraph 0 (0 0) 1 2 1 0 180) 
COMMENT                          "storage type: Basic" 1) 
COMMENT                     #23=(CLinePar (CParagraph 0 (0 0) 1 2 1 0 180) 
COMMENT                          "form: Circular" 1))) "General Description") 
COMMENT              #24=(CFolderPar 
COMMENT                   (CGroupPar (CParagraph 2 (0 0) 1 1 0 0 178) 
COMMENT                    (CObjectList 
COMMENT                     #25=(CLinePar (CParagraph 0 (0 0) 1 2 1 0 180) 
COMMENT                          "Original Source Database: GenBank" 1) 
COMMENT                     #26=(CLinePar (CParagraph 0 (0 0) 1 2 1 0 180) 
COMMENT                          "Modification Date in the Original DB: 29-MAR-2016" 1))) 
COMMENT                   "Standard Fields") 
COMMENT              #27=(CRefLinePar 
COMMENT                   (CLinePar (CParagraph 0 (0 0) 0 2 0 0 233) "Comments" 2) 1 "" 
COMMENT                   0 0) 
COMMENT              #28=(CFolderPar 
COMMENT                   (CGroupPar (CParagraph 8 (0 0) 1 2 0 0 178) (CObjectList)) 
COMMENT                   "Annotations") 
COMMENT              #29=(CFolderPar 
COMMENT                   (CGroupPar (CParagraph 12 (6 0) 1 1 0 0 178) 
COMMENT                    (CObjectList 
COMMENT                     #30=(CFolderPar 
COMMENT                          (CGroupPar (CParagraph 4 (7 4 0) 1 1 1 0 178) 
COMMENT                           (CObjectList 
COMMENT                            #31=(CFolderPar 
COMMENT                                 (CGroupPar 
COMMENT                                  (CParagraph 86 (3 #12# 0) 1 2 2 0 327) 
COMMENT                                  (CObjectList 
COMMENT                                   #32=(CLinePar 
COMMENT                                        (CParagraph 0 (0 0) 1 2 3 0 180) 
COMMENT                                        "Start: 86    End: 388 " 1))) 
COMMENT                                 "gra_prec_WP_124608905.1") 
COMMENT                            #33=(CFolderPar 
COMMENT                                 (CGroupPar 
COMMENT                                  (CParagraph 502 (3 #13# 0) 1 2 2 0 327) 
COMMENT                                  (CObjectList 
COMMENT                                   #34=(CLinePar 
COMMENT                                        (CParagraph 0 (0 0) 1 2 3 0 180) 
COMMENT                                        "Start: 502   End: 1557" 1))) 
COMMENT                                 "gra_WP_124608905.1\240"))) "CDS (2 total)") 
COMMENT                     #35=(CFolderPar 
COMMENT                          (CGroupPar (CParagraph 21 (7 21 0) 1 1 1 0 178) 
COMMENT                           (CObjectList 
COMMENT                            #36=(CFolderPar 
COMMENT                                 (CGroupPar (CParagraph 1 (3 #2# 0) 1 2 2 0 194) 
COMMENT                                  (CObjectList 
COMMENT                                   #37=(CLinePar 
COMMENT                                        (CParagraph 0 (0 0) 1 2 3 0 180) 
COMMENT                                        "Start: 1     End: 4   " 1) 
COMMENT                                   #38=(CLinePar 
COMMENT                                        (CParagraph 0 (0 0) 1 2 3 0 180) 
COMMENT                                        "Original Location Description:" 1) 
COMMENT                                   #39=(CLinePar 
COMMENT                                        (CParagraph 0 (0 0) 1 2 3 0 180) 
COMMENT                                        "   1..4" 1))) "Adapter ATGG") 
COMMENT                            #40=(CFolderPar 
COMMENT                                 (CGroupPar 
COMMENT                                  (CParagraph 441 (3 #5# 0) 1 2 2 0 194) 
COMMENT                                  (CObjectList 
COMMENT                                   #41=(CLinePar 
COMMENT                                        (CParagraph 0 (0 0) 1 2 3 0 180) 
COMMENT                                        "Start: 441   End: 444 " 1) 
COMMENT                                   #42=(CLinePar 
COMMENT                                        (CParagraph 0 (0 0) 1 2 3 0 180) 
COMMENT                                        "Original Location Description:" 1) 
COMMENT                                   #43=(CLinePar 
COMMENT                                        (CParagraph 0 (0 0) 1 2 3 0 180) 
COMMENT                                        "   441..444" 1))) "Adapter CCCT") 
COMMENT                            #44=(CFolderPar 
COMMENT                                 (CGroupPar 
COMMENT                                  (CParagraph 1610 (3 #7# 0) 1 2 2 0 194) 
COMMENT                                  (CObjectList 
COMMENT                                   #45=(CLinePar 
COMMENT                                        (CParagraph 0 (0 0) 1 2 3 0 180) 
COMMENT                                        "Start: 1610  End: 1613" 1) 
COMMENT                                   #46=(CLinePar 
COMMENT                                        (CParagraph 0 (0 0) 1 2 3 0 180) 
COMMENT                                        "Original Location Description:" 1) 
COMMENT                                   #47=(CLinePar 
COMMENT                                        (CParagraph 0 (0 0) 1 2 3 0 180) 
COMMENT                                        "   3212..3215" 1))) "Adapter AGCG") 
COMMENT                            #48=(CFolderPar 
COMMENT                                 (CGroupPar 
COMMENT                                  (CParagraph 1614 (3 #8# 0) 1 2 2 0 194) 
COMMENT                                  (CObjectList 
COMMENT                                   #49=(CLinePar 
COMMENT                                        (CParagraph 0 (0 0) 1 2 3 0 180) 
COMMENT                                        "Start: 1614  End: 6621" 1) 
COMMENT                                   #50=(CLinePar 
COMMENT                                        (CParagraph 0 (0 0) 1 2 3 0 180) 
COMMENT                                        "Original Location Description:" 1) 
COMMENT                                   #51=(CLinePar 
COMMENT                                        (CParagraph 0 (0 0) 1 2 3 0 180) 
COMMENT                                        "   3216..8223" 1))) "pET28a backbone"))) 
COMMENT                          "Misc. Feature (4 total)") 
COMMENT                     #52=(CFolderPar 
COMMENT                          (CGroupPar (CParagraph 30 (7 30 0) 1 1 1 0 178) 
COMMENT                           (CObjectList 
COMMENT                            #53=(CFolderPar 
COMMENT                                 (CGroupPar (CParagraph 5 (3 #3# 0) 1 2 2 0 194) 
COMMENT                                  (CObjectList 
COMMENT                                   #54=(CLinePar 
COMMENT                                        (CParagraph 0 (0 0) 1 2 3 0 180) 
COMMENT                                        "Start: 5     End: 21  " 1) 
COMMENT                                   #55=(CLinePar 
COMMENT                                        (CParagraph 0 (0 0) 1 2 3 0 180) 
COMMENT                                        "Original Location Description:" 1) 
COMMENT                                   #56=(CLinePar 
COMMENT                                        (CParagraph 0 (0 0) 1 2 3 0 180) 
COMMENT                                        "   5..21" 1))) "T7 promoter") 
COMMENT                            #57=(CFolderPar 
COMMENT                                 (CGroupPar 
COMMENT                                  (CParagraph 445 (3 #9# 0) 1 2 2 0 194) 
COMMENT                                  (CObjectList 
COMMENT                                   #58=(CLinePar 
COMMENT                                        (CParagraph 0 (0 0) 1 2 3 0 180) 
COMMENT                                        "Start: 445   End: 461 " 1) 
COMMENT                                   #59=(CLinePar 
COMMENT                                        (CParagraph 0 (0 0) 1 2 3 0 180) 
COMMENT                                        "Original Location Description:" 1) 
COMMENT                                   #60=(CLinePar 
COMMENT                                        (CParagraph 0 (0 0) 1 2 3 0 180) 
COMMENT                                        "   445..461" 1))) "T7 Promoter"))) 
COMMENT                          "Promoter Prokaryotic (2 total)") 
COMMENT                     #61=(CFolderPar 
COMMENT                          (CGroupPar (CParagraph 43 (7 43 0) 1 1 1 0 178) 
COMMENT                           (CObjectList 
COMMENT                            #62=(CFolderPar 
COMMENT                                 (CGroupPar 
COMMENT                                  (CParagraph 393 (3 #6# 0) 1 2 2 0 194) 
COMMENT                                  (CObjectList 
COMMENT                                   #63=(CLinePar 
COMMENT                                        (CParagraph 0 (0 0) 1 2 3 0 180) 
COMMENT                                        "Start: 393   End: 440 " 1) 
COMMENT                                   #64=(CLinePar 
COMMENT                                        (CParagraph 0 (0 0) 1 2 3 0 180) 
COMMENT                                        "Original Location Description:" 1) 
COMMENT                                   #65=(CLinePar 
COMMENT                                        (CParagraph 0 (0 0) 1 2 3 0 180) 
COMMENT                                        "   393..440" 1))) "T7 terminator") 
COMMENT                            #66=(CFolderPar 
COMMENT                                 (CGroupPar 
COMMENT                                  (CParagraph 1562 (3 #11# 0) 1 2 2 0 194) 
COMMENT                                  (CObjectList 
COMMENT                                   #67=(CLinePar 
COMMENT                                        (CParagraph 0 (0 0) 1 2 3 0 180) 
COMMENT                                        "Start: 1562  End: 1609" 1) 
COMMENT                                   #68=(CLinePar 
COMMENT                                        (CParagraph 0 (0 0) 1 2 3 0 180) 
COMMENT                                        "Original Location Description:" 1) 
COMMENT                                   #69=(CLinePar 
COMMENT                                        (CParagraph 0 (0 0) 1 2 3 0 180) 
COMMENT                                        "   3164..3211" 1))) "T7 Terminator"))) 
COMMENT                          "Terminator (2 total)") 
COMMENT                     #70=(CFolderPar 
COMMENT                          (CGroupPar (CParagraph 103 (7 103 0) 1 1 1 0 178) 
COMMENT                           (CObjectList 
COMMENT                            #71=(CFolderPar 
COMMENT                                 (CGroupPar 
COMMENT                                  (CParagraph 24 (3 #4# 0) 1 2 2 0 194) 
COMMENT                                  (CObjectList 
COMMENT                                   #72=(CLinePar 
COMMENT                                        (CParagraph 0 (0 0) 1 2 3 0 180) 
COMMENT                                        "Start: 24    End: 47  " 1) 
COMMENT                                   #73=(CLinePar 
COMMENT                                        (CParagraph 0 (0 0) 1 2 3 0 180) 
COMMENT                                        "Original Location Description:" 1) 
COMMENT                                   #74=(CLinePar 
COMMENT                                        (CParagraph 0 (0 0) 1 2 3 0 180) 
COMMENT                                        "   24..47" 1))) "lac operator") 
COMMENT                            #75=(CFolderPar 
COMMENT                                 (CGroupPar 
COMMENT                                  (CParagraph 464 (3 #10# 0) 1 2 2 0 194) 
COMMENT                                  (CObjectList 
COMMENT                                   #76=(CLinePar 
COMMENT                                        (CParagraph 0 (0 0) 1 2 3 0 180) 
COMMENT                                        "Start: 464   End: 487 " 1) 
COMMENT                                   #77=(CLinePar 
COMMENT                                        (CParagraph 0 (0 0) 1 2 3 0 180) 
COMMENT                                        "Original Location Description:" 1) 
COMMENT                                   #78=(CLinePar 
COMMENT                                        (CParagraph 0 (0 0) 1 2 3 0 180) 
COMMENT                                        "   464..487" 1))) "lac operator"))) 
COMMENT                          "Operon (2 total)"))) "Feature Map") 
COMMENT              #79=(CFolderPar 
COMMENT                   (CGroupPar (CParagraph 13 (0 0) 1 1 0 0 178) 
COMMENT                    (CObjectList 
COMMENT                     #80=(CRSFolderPar 
COMMENT                          (CFolderPar 
COMMENT                           (CGroupPar (CParagraph 100896936 (8 0) 1 1 1 0 178) 
COMMENT                            (CObjectList 
COMMENT                             #81=(CGroupPar 
COMMENT                                  (CParagraph 0 (10 #1# 0) 1 2 2 0 180) 
COMMENT                                  (CObjectList 
COMMENT                                   #82=(CLinePar 
COMMENT                                        (CParagraph 0 (1 #1# 1) 1 2 2 0 191) 
COMMENT                                        " N1: 4662 " 1) 
COMMENT                                   #83=(CLinePar 
COMMENT                                        (CParagraph 0 (1 #1# 2) 1 2 2 0 191) 
COMMENT                                        " N2: 5022 " 1) 
COMMENT                                   #84=(CLinePar 
COMMENT                                        (CParagraph 0 (1 #1# 3) 1 2 2 0 191) 
COMMENT                                        " N3: 5396 (on complementary strand)" 1) 
COMMENT                                   #85=(CLinePar 
COMMENT                                        (CParagraph 0 (1 #1# 4) 1 2 2 0 191) 
COMMENT                                        " N4: 5735 (on complementary strand)" 1))))) 
COMMENT                           "BbsI: 4 sites") 8 12 "GAAGACNNNNNNN" "CTTCTGNNNNNNN") 
COMMENT                     #86=(CRSFolderPar 
COMMENT                          (CFolderPar 
COMMENT                           (CGroupPar (CParagraph 100897128 (8 0) 1 1 1 0 178) 
COMMENT                            (CObjectList)) "BsaI: 0 sites") 7 11 "GGTCTCNNNNNN" 
COMMENT                          "CCAGAGNNNNNN"))) "Restriction/Methylation Map")))) 
COMMENT       (CGraphView 
COMMENT        (CWStyleSheet 
COMMENT         (CObjectList 
COMMENT          #87=(CWidgetStyle "RSite Label" 1 (LOGPEN 0 0 13408563) 1 0 1 
COMMENT               (LOGFONT 0 0 0 0 400 0 0 0 0 3 2 1 18 "Georgia") 0.555556 0 1 5 
COMMENT               "@N (@S)" 0) 
COMMENT          #88=(CWidgetStyle "Signal Label" 1 (LOGPEN 0 0 0) 1 0 1 
COMMENT               (LOGFONT 0 0 0 0 700 0 0 0 0 3 2 1 34 "Arial") 0.666667 0 1 1 
COMMENT               "@N" 0) 
COMMENT          #89=(CWidgetStyle "Molecule Label 2" 0 0 1 
COMMENT               (LOGFONT 0 0 0 0 400 0 0 0 0 3 2 1 18 "Georgia") 0.555556 0 1 16 
COMMENT               "@L bp" 0) 
COMMENT          #90=(CWidgetStyle "Molecule Label 1" 0 0 1 
COMMENT               (LOGFONT 0 0 0 0 400 0 0 0 0 3 2 1 34 "Verdana") 0.833333 0 1 1 
COMMENT               "@N" 0) 
COMMENT          #91=(CWidgetStyle "Shape 3" 1 (LOGPEN 0 0 3355545) 1 1 
COMMENT               (LOGBRUSH 0 6724095 0) 0 0 1 (LOGSHAPE 9 1 0.8 1.8 0)) 
COMMENT          #92=(CWidgetStyle "Shape 1" 1 (LOGPEN 0 0 6723840) 1 1 
COMMENT               (LOGBRUSH 0 10079334 0) 0 0 1 (LOGSHAPE 9 1 0.8 1.8 0)) 
COMMENT          #93=(CWidgetStyle "Axis" 1 (LOGPEN 0 0 10079436) 2 1 
COMMENT               (LOGBRUSH 0 13434879 0) 0 0 1 (LOGSHAPE 10 1 0 0 0)) 
COMMENT          #94=(CWidgetStyle "Line 2" 1 (LOGPEN 0 0 6723840) 8 0 0 0 1 
COMMENT               (LOGSHAPE 1 1.9 0 0 0)) 
COMMENT          #95=(CWidgetStyle "RSite" 1 (LOGPEN 0 0 10053171) 8 0 0 0 1 
COMMENT               (LOGSHAPE 1 1.9 0 0 0)) 
COMMENT          #96=(CWidgetStyle "Short Signal" 1 (LOGPEN 0 0 13395507) 10 0 0 0 1 
COMMENT               (LOGSHAPE 1 1.9 0 0 0)) 
COMMENT          #97=(CWidgetStyle "Uniq RSite Label" 1 (LOGPEN 0 0 153) 1 0 1 
COMMENT               (LOGFONT 0 0 0 0 400 0 0 0 0 3 2 1 18 "Georgia") 0.555556 128 1 5 
COMMENT               "@N (@S)" 0) 
COMMENT          #98=(CWidgetStyle "Vanilla" 1 (LOGPEN 0 0 0) 1 1 
COMMENT               (LOGBRUSH 0 16777215 0) 1 
COMMENT               (LOGFONT 0 0 0 0 400 0 0 0 0 7 48 2 18 "Times New Roman") 0.8 0 1 
COMMENT               2 "?" 0) 
COMMENT          #99=(CWidgetStyle "Mark 1" 0 0 1 
COMMENT               (LOGFONT 0 0 0 0 400 0 0 0 2 7 48 2 2 "Windings") 0.7 0 1 2 "?" 0) 
COMMENT          #100=(CWidgetStyle "Motif Label" 1 (LOGPEN 0 0 16744512) 1 0 1 
COMMENT                (LOGFONT 0 0 0 0 400 0 0 0 0 3 2 1 34 "Arial") 0.611111 8388608 
COMMENT                1 65535 "@N (@H)" 0) 
COMMENT          #101=(CWidgetStyle "Fragment Label 2" 1 (LOGPEN 0 0 0) 1 0 1 
COMMENT                (LOGFONT 0 0 0 0 400 0 0 0 0 3 2 1 49 "Courier New") 1.05 0 1 48 
COMMENT                "@F bp (molecule @L bp)" 0) 
COMMENT          #102=(CWidgetStyle "Fragment Label 1" 1 (LOGPEN 0 0 0) 1 0 1 
COMMENT                (LOGFONT 0 0 0 0 400 0 0 0 0 3 2 1 34 "Arial") 0.91 0 1 1 
COMMENT                "Fragment of @N" 0) 
COMMENT          #103=(CWidgetStyle "Shape 4" 1 (LOGPEN 0 0 0) 1 1 
COMMENT                (LOGBRUSH 2 8388608 5) 0 0 0) 
COMMENT          #104=(CWidgetStyle "Shape 2" 1 (LOGPEN 0 0 0) 1 1 (LOGBRUSH 0 128 0) 0 
COMMENT                0 0) 
COMMENT          #105=(CWidgetStyle "Shape 0" 1 (LOGPEN 0 0 0) 1 1 (LOGBRUSH 0 0 0) 0 0 
COMMENT                0) 
COMMENT          #106=(CWidgetStyle "ORF" 1 (LOGPEN 0 0 16384) 8 0 0 0 1 
COMMENT                (LOGSHAPE 7 0.2 3.41182 2.86186 0.609808)) 
COMMENT          #107=(CWidgetStyle "Line 4" 1 (LOGPEN 0 0 32768) 8 0 0 0 0) 
COMMENT          #108=(CWidgetStyle "Line 3" 1 (LOGPEN 0 0 16711680) 8 0 0 0 0) 
COMMENT          #109=(CWidgetStyle "Line 1" 1 (LOGPEN 0 0 16711680) 1 0 0 0 0) 
COMMENT          #110=(CWidgetStyle "Short Promoter" 1 (LOGPEN 0 0 128) 6 0 0 0 0) 
COMMENT          #111=(CWidgetStyle "Motif" 1 (LOGPEN 0 0 0) 1 0 0 0 0) 
COMMENT          #112=(CWidgetStyle "Line 0" 1 (LOGPEN 0 0 0) 8 0 0 0 0) 
COMMENT          #113=(CWidgetStyle "Void" 0 0 0 0 0) 
COMMENT          #114=(CWidgetStyle "General Label" 1 (LOGPEN 0 0 0) 1 0 1 
COMMENT                (LOGFONT 0 0 0 0 400 0 0 0 0 3 2 1 18 "Times New Roman") 0.91 0 
COMMENT                1 3 "@T @N " 0) 
COMMENT          #115=(CWidgetStyle "Position" 1 (LOGPEN 0 0 0) 1 0 0 0 0) 
COMMENT          #116=(CWidgetStyle "Annotation" 0 0 1 
COMMENT                (LOGFONT 0 0 0 0 400 0 0 0 0 3 2 1 18 "Times New Roman") 0.91 0 
COMMENT                0 0) 
COMMENT          #117=(CWidgetStyle "Position Label" 1 (LOGPEN 0 0 8388608) 1 0 1 
COMMENT                (LOGFONT 0 0 0 0 400 0 1 0 0 3 2 1 34 "Arial") 0.63 8388608 1 1 
COMMENT                "@N" 0) 
COMMENT          #118=(CWidgetStyle "Range" 1 (LOGPEN 0 0 0) 1 1 
COMMENT                (LOGBRUSH 0 16777215 0) 0 0 0) 
COMMENT          #119=(CWidgetStyle "Range Label" 1 (LOGPEN 0 0 8388608) 1 0 1 
COMMENT                (LOGFONT 0 0 0 0 400 0 1 0 0 3 2 1 34 "Arial") 0.63 8388608 1 1 
COMMENT                "@N" 0) 
COMMENT          #120=(CWidgetStyle "ORF Label" 1 (LOGPEN 0 0 49216) 1 0 1 
COMMENT                (LOGFONT 0 0 0 0 400 0 0 0 0 3 2 1 18 "Times New Roman") 
COMMENT                0.611111 0 1 65535 "@N" 0) 
COMMENT          #121=(CWidgetStyle "CDS Label" 1 (LOGPEN 0 0 4227264) 1 0 1 
COMMENT                (LOGFONT 0 0 0 0 400 0 0 0 0 3 2 1 34 "Arial") 0.555556 255 1 1 
COMMENT                "@N" 0) 
COMMENT          #122=(CWidgetStyle "Shape 5" 1 (LOGPEN 0 0 0) 3 1 
COMMENT                (LOGBRUSH 0 16777113 0) 1 
COMMENT                (LOGFONT 0 0 0 0 400 0 0 0 0 7 48 2 50 "Arial") 0.9 0 0 1 
COMMENT                (LOGSHAPE 9 1 0.8 1.8 0)) 
COMMENT          #123=(CWidgetStyle "CDS" 1 (LOGPEN 0 0 0) 1 1 (LOGBRUSH 2 39423 3) 0 0 
COMMENT                1 (LOGSHAPE 9 1 0.8 1.8 0)) 
COMMENT          #124=(CWidgetStyle "Label 2" 1 (LOGPEN 0 0 4227264) 1 0 1 
COMMENT                (LOGFONT 0 0 0 0 400 0 0 0 0 3 2 1 34 "Arial") 0.944444 8388608 
COMMENT                1 1 "@N" 0) 
COMMENT          #125=(CWidgetStyle "Label 3" 1 (LOGPEN 0 0 8421376) 1 0 1 
COMMENT                (LOGFONT 0 0 0 0 700 255 0 0 0 3 2 1 34 "Arial") 0.833333 255 1 
COMMENT                5 "@N (@S)" 0) 
COMMENT          #126=(CWidgetStyle "Label 4" 1 (LOGPEN 0 0 8437824) 1 0 1 
COMMENT                (LOGFONT 0 0 0 0 400 0 0 0 0 3 2 1 34 "Arial") 0.722222 0 1 5 
COMMENT                "@N (@S)" 0)) 0.164644 1.74233 0.164644 2.53336 
COMMENT         (70 (CShapeMapEntry 0 "Unique RSite" 1 "Uniq RSite Label") 67 
COMMENT          (CShapeMapEntry 0 "ORF" 0 "ORF Label")) 40.0378 40.0378 39 39 0.1 
COMMENT         -6293) 1 1 0 1 1 
COMMENT        (mapper: 19.567 -19.7027 40.0378 40.0378 0.01 10 -1 6621 6621 1 0 0) 
COMMENT        #127=(CGroupWidget (CWidget 0 (0 0) 1 2 0 0 Nil 1836020336 100) 
COMMENT              (CObjectList 
COMMENT               #128=(CGroupWidget (CWidget 1 (0 0) 1 2 0 0 Nil 1701672291 100) 
COMMENT                     (CObjectList 
COMMENT                      #129=(CAxis 
COMMENT                            (CWideLine 
COMMENT                             (CWidget 0 (0 0) 1 2 0 0 #93# 100771092 0) 
COMMENT                             (LOGPEN 0 0 10079436) 2 (LOGBRUSH 0 13434879 0) 1 
COMMENT                             6.27513 6.27313 1 0.0214037) 0.0947468) 
COMMENT                      #130=(CLabel (CWidget 1001 (0 0) 1 2 0 0 #90# 120 100) 
COMMENT                            (LOGPEN 0 0 0) 1 
COMMENT                            (LOGFONT 58 22 0 0 400 0 0 0 0 3 2 1 34 "Verdana") 
COMMENT                            1.74233 0.833333 0 
COMMENT                            "pET28a CrtE B I T7 promtoer and terminator with spacers" 
COMMENT                            "@N" 1 0 0.871165 0 -10 33.0438 1.47361 Nil) 
COMMENT                      #131=(CLabel (CWidget 1002 (0 0) 1 2 0 0 #89# 2 100) 
COMMENT                            (LOGPEN 0 0 0) 1 
COMMENT                            (LOGFONT 38 14 0 0 400 0 0 0 0 3 2 1 18 "Georgia") 
COMMENT                            1.74233 0.555556 0 "6621 bp" "@L bp" 16 0 -0.871165 
COMMENT                            0 -10.8 2.87229 0.974079 Nil)) (CObjectList)) 
COMMENT               #132=(CGroupWidget (CWidget 10 (6 0) 1 2 0 0 Nil -809 100) 
COMMENT                     (CObjectList 
COMMENT                      #133=(CGroupWidget 
COMMENT                            (CWidget 4 (7 4 0) 1 2 0 0 Nil -182 100) 
COMMENT                            (CObjectList 
COMMENT                             #134=(CWideArrow 
COMMENT                                   (CWideLine 
COMMENT                                    (CWidget 0 (3 #12# 0) 1 2 0 0 #91# 0 100) 
COMMENT                                    (LOGPEN 0 0 3355545) 1 
COMMENT                                    (LOGBRUSH 0 6724095 0) 1 5.90557 6.19265 1 
COMMENT                                    0.082322) 0.8 1.8 0) 
COMMENT                             #135=(CLabel 
COMMENT                                   (CWidget 0 (0 0) 1 2 0 0 #88# 459753776 100) 
COMMENT                                   (LOGPEN 0 0 0) 1 
COMMENT                                   (LOGFONT 46 17 0 0 700 0 0 0 0 3 2 1 34 
COMMENT                                    "Arial") 1.74233 0.666667 0 
COMMENT                                   "gra prec WP 124608905.1" "@N" 1 12.0055 
COMMENT                                   12.1963 0 -10 9.94061 1.07399 #134#) 
COMMENT                             #136=(CWideArrow 
COMMENT                                   (CWideLine 
COMMENT                                    (CWidget 0 (3 #13# 0) 1 2 0 0 #91# 0 100) 
COMMENT                                    (LOGPEN 0 0 3355545) 1 
COMMENT                                    (LOGBRUSH 0 6724095 0) 1 4.79798 5.7985 1 
COMMENT                                    0.082322) 0.8 1.8 0) 
COMMENT                             #137=(CLabel (CWidget 0 (0 0) 1 2 0 0 #88# 46 100) 
COMMENT                                   (LOGPEN 0 0 0) 1 
COMMENT                                   (LOGFONT 46 17 0 0 700 0 0 0 0 3 2 1 34 
COMMENT                                    "Arial") 1.74233 0.666667 0 
COMMENT                                   "gra WP 124608905.1\240" "@N" 1 17.7371 
COMMENT                                   3.48466 0 -10 8.16728 1.07399 #136#)) 
COMMENT                            (CObjectList)) 
COMMENT                      #138=(CGroupWidget 
COMMENT                            (CWidget 21 (7 21 0) 1 2 0 0 Nil -461 100) 
COMMENT                            (CObjectList 
COMMENT                             #139=(CScratch 
COMMENT                                   (CWidget 0 (3 #2# 0) 1 2 0 0 #96# 100951408 
COMMENT                                    100) (LOGPEN 0 8 13395507) 10 1 6.27319 1.9 
COMMENT                                   0.082322 1) 
COMMENT                             #140=(CLabel 
COMMENT                                   (CWidget 0 (0 0) 1 2 0 0 #88# 1302 100) 
COMMENT                                   (LOGPEN 0 0 0) 1 
COMMENT                                   (LOGFONT 46 17 0 0 700 0 0 0 0 3 2 1 34 
COMMENT                                    "Arial") 1.74233 0.666667 0 "Adapter ATGG" 
COMMENT                                   "@N" 1 4.45535 17.4233 0 -10 5.86945 1.07399 
COMMENT                                   #139#) 
COMMENT                             #141=(CScratch 
COMMENT                                   (CWidget 0 (3 #5# 0) 1 2 0 0 #96# 0 100) 
COMMENT                                   (LOGPEN 0 8 13395507) 10 1 5.8563 1.9 
COMMENT                                   0.082322 1) 
COMMENT                             #142=(CLabel (CWidget 0 (0 0) 1 2 0 0 #88# 8 100) 
COMMENT                                   (LOGPEN 0 0 0) 1 
COMMENT                                   (LOGFONT 46 17 0 0 700 0 0 0 0 3 2 1 34 
COMMENT                                    "Arial") 1.74233 0.666667 0 "Adapter CCCT" 
COMMENT                                   "@N" 1 13.935 8.71165 0 -10 5.86945 1.07399 
COMMENT                                   #141#) 
COMMENT                             #143=(CScratch 
COMMENT                                   (CWidget 0 (3 #7# 0) 1 2 0 0 #96# 1 100) 
COMMENT                                   (LOGPEN 0 8 13395507) 10 1 4.74871 1.9 
COMMENT                                   0.082322 1) 
COMMENT                             #144=(CLabel (CWidget 0 (0 0) 1 2 0 0 #88# 8 100) 
COMMENT                                   (LOGPEN 0 0 0) 1 
COMMENT                                   (LOGFONT 46 17 0 0 700 0 0 0 0 3 2 1 34 
COMMENT                                    "Arial") 1.74233 0.666667 0 "Adapter AGCG" 
COMMENT                                   "@N" 1 16.8376 0 0 -10 5.96936 1.07399 #143#) 
COMMENT                             #145=(CWideArrow 
COMMENT                                   (CWideLine 
COMMENT                                    (CWidget 0 (3 #8# 0) 1 2 0 0 #92# 0 100) 
COMMENT                                    (LOGPEN 0 0 6723840) 1 
COMMENT                                    (LOGBRUSH 0 10079334 0) 0.835356 6.27319 
COMMENT                                    4.74492 1 0.082322) 0.8 1.8 0) 
COMMENT                             #146=(CLabel 
COMMENT                                   (CWidget 0 (0 0) 1 2 0 0 #88# 1272 100) 
COMMENT                                   (LOGPEN 0 0 0) 1 
COMMENT                                   (LOGFONT 46 17 0 0 700 0 0 0 0 3 2 1 34 
COMMENT                                    "Arial") 1.74233 0.666667 0 
COMMENT                                   "pET28a backbone" "@N" 1 -14.0201 -10.454 0 
COMMENT                                   -10 7.0933 1.07399 #145#)) (CObjectList)) 
COMMENT                      #147=(CGroupWidget 
COMMENT                            (CWidget 30 (7 30 0) 1 2 0 0 Nil -391 100) 
COMMENT                            (CObjectList 
COMMENT                             #148=(CPromoterArrow 
COMMENT                                   (CLine 
COMMENT                                    (CWidget 0 (3 #3# 0) 1 2 0 0 #110# 0 100) 
COMMENT                                    (LOGPEN 0 4 128) 6 1.16464 6.18213 6.2694) 
COMMENT                                   0.4 0.082322 1.08464 1.8 1.8 0) 
COMMENT                             #149=(CLabel (CWidget 0 (0 0) 1 2 0 0 #88# 8 100) 
COMMENT                                   (LOGPEN 0 0 0) 1 
COMMENT                                   (LOGFONT 46 17 0 0 700 0 0 0 0 3 2 1 34 
COMMENT                                    "Arial") 1.74233 0.666667 0 "T7 promoter" 
COMMENT                                   "@N" 1 4.37574 13.9386 0 -10 4.9703 1.07399 
COMMENT                                   #148#) 
COMMENT                             #150=(CPromoterArrow 
COMMENT                                   (CLine 
COMMENT                                    (CWidget 0 (3 #9# 0) 1 2 0 0 #110# 0 100) 
COMMENT                                    (LOGPEN 0 4 128) 6 1.16464 5.76524 5.85251) 
COMMENT                                   0.4 0.082322 1.08464 1.8 1.8 0) 
COMMENT                             #151=(CLabel (CWidget 0 (0 0) 1 2 0 0 #88# 8 100) 
COMMENT                                   (LOGPEN 0 0 0) 1 
COMMENT                                   (LOGFONT 46 17 0 0 700 0 0 0 0 3 2 1 34 
COMMENT                                    "Arial") 1.74233 0.666667 0 "T7 Promoter" 
COMMENT                                   "@N" 1 15.4003 5.22699 0 -10 5.02026 1.07399 
COMMENT                                   #150#)) (CObjectList)) 
COMMENT                      #152=(CGroupWidget 
COMMENT                            (CWidget 43 (7 43 0) 1 2 0 0 Nil -947 100) 
COMMENT                            (CObjectList 
COMMENT                             #153=(CScratch 
COMMENT                                   (CWidget 0 (3 #6# 0) 1 2 0 0 #96# 1 100) 
COMMENT                                   (LOGPEN 0 8 13395507) 10 1 5.90178 1.9 
COMMENT                                   0.082322 1) 
COMMENT                             #154=(CLabel (CWidget 0 (0 0) 1 2 0 0 #88# 2 100) 
COMMENT                                   (LOGPEN 0 0 0) 1 
COMMENT                                   (LOGFONT 46 17 0 0 700 0 0 0 0 3 2 1 34 
COMMENT                                    "Arial") 1.74233 0.666667 0 "T7 terminator" 
COMMENT                                   "@N" 1 12.0848 10.454 0 -10 5.41988 1.07399 
COMMENT                                   #153#) 
COMMENT                             #155=(CScratch 
COMMENT                                   (CWidget 0 (3 #11# 0) 1 2 0 0 #96# 101251888 
COMMENT                                    100) (LOGPEN 0 8 13395507) 10 1 4.79419 1.9 
COMMENT                                   0.082322 1) 
COMMENT                             #156=(CLabel (CWidget 0 (0 0) 1 2 0 0 #88# 8 100) 
COMMENT                                   (LOGPEN 0 0 0) 1 
COMMENT                                   (LOGFONT 46 17 0 0 700 0 0 0 0 3 2 1 34 
COMMENT                                    "Arial") 1.74233 0.666667 0 "T7 Terminator" 
COMMENT                                   "@N" 1 16.6384 1.74233 0 -10 5.64467 1.07399 
COMMENT                                   #155#)) (CObjectList)) 
COMMENT                      #157=(CGroupWidget 
COMMENT                            (CWidget 103 (7 103 0) 1 2 0 0 Nil -782 100) 
COMMENT                            (CObjectList 
COMMENT                             #158=(CScratch 
COMMENT                                   (CWidget 0 (3 #4# 0) 1 2 0 0 #96# 101251776 
COMMENT                                    100) (LOGPEN 0 8 13395507) 10 1 6.25139 1.9 
COMMENT                                   0.082322 1) 
COMMENT                             #159=(CLabel (CWidget 0 (0 0) 1 2 0 0 #88# 8 100) 
COMMENT                                   (LOGPEN 0 0 0) 1 
COMMENT                                   (LOGFONT 46 17 0 0 700 0 0 0 0 3 2 1 34 
COMMENT                                    "Arial") 1.74233 0.666667 0 "lac operator" 
COMMENT                                   "@N" 1 4.07196 15.681 0 -10 4.84542 1.07399 
COMMENT                                   #158#) 
COMMENT                             #160=(CScratch 
COMMENT                                   (CWidget 0 (3 #10# 0) 1 2 0 0 #96# 1 100) 
COMMENT                                   (LOGPEN 0 8 13395507) 10 1 5.83451 1.9 
COMMENT                                   0.082322 1) 
COMMENT                             #161=(CLabel (CWidget 0 (0 0) 1 2 0 0 #88# 146 100) 
COMMENT                                   (LOGPEN 0 0 0) 1 
COMMENT                                   (LOGFONT 46 17 0 0 700 0 0 0 0 3 2 1 34 
COMMENT                                    "Arial") 1.74233 0.666667 0 "lac operator" 
COMMENT                                   "@N" 1 14.5475 6.96932 0 -10 4.84542 1.07399 
COMMENT                                   #160#)) (CObjectList))) (CObjectList)) 
COMMENT               #162=(CGroupWidget (CWidget 11 (8 0) 1 2 0 0 Nil -600 100) 
COMMENT                     (CObjectList 
COMMENT                      #163=(CGroupWidget 
COMMENT                            (CWidget 4 (10 #1# 0) 1 2 0 0 Nil 1701605229 100) 
COMMENT                            (CObjectList 
COMMENT                             #164=(CScratch 
COMMENT                                   (CWidget 1 (1 #1# 1) 1 2 0 0 #95# 1 100) 
COMMENT                                   (LOGPEN 0 6 10053171) 8 1 1.85704 1.9 
COMMENT                                   0.082322 1) 
COMMENT                             #165=(CLabel (CWidget 0 (0 0) 1 2 0 0 #87# 0 100) 
COMMENT                                   (LOGPEN 0 0 13408563) 1 
COMMENT                                   (LOGFONT 38 14 0 0 400 0 0 0 0 3 2 1 18 
COMMENT                                    "Georgia") 1.74233 0.555556 0 
COMMENT                                   "{\\i Bbs}I (4662)" "@N (@S)" 5 -15.2369 
COMMENT                                   -3.48466 0 -10 4.34589 0.974079 #164#) 
COMMENT                             #166=(CScratch 
COMMENT                                   (CWidget 2 (1 #1# 2) 1 2 0 0 #95# 57637976 
COMMENT                                    100) (LOGPEN 0 6 10053171) 8 1 1.51595 1.9 
COMMENT                                   0.082322 1) 
COMMENT                             #167=(CLabel (CWidget 0 (0 0) 1 2 0 0 #87# 8 100) 
COMMENT                                   (LOGPEN 0 0 13408563) 1 
COMMENT                                   (LOGFONT 38 14 0 0 400 0 0 0 0 3 2 1 18 
COMMENT                                    "Georgia") 1.74233 0.555556 0 
COMMENT                                   "{\\i Bbs}I (5022)" "@N (@S)" 5 -15.6354 0 0 
COMMENT                                   -10 4.34589 0.974079 #166#) 
COMMENT                             #168=(CScratch 
COMMENT                                   (CWidget 3 (1 #1# 3) 1 2 0 0 #95# 100528208 
COMMENT                                    100) (LOGPEN 0 6 10053171) 8 1 1.1616 1.9 
COMMENT                                   0.082322 1) 
COMMENT                             #169=(CLabel (CWidget 0 (0 0) 1 2 0 0 #87# 6 100) 
COMMENT                                   (LOGPEN 0 0 13408563) 1 
COMMENT                                   (LOGFONT 38 14 0 0 400 0 0 0 0 3 2 1 18 
COMMENT                                    "Georgia") 1.74233 0.555556 0 
COMMENT                                   "{\\i Bbs}I (5396)" "@N (@S)" 5 -14.7295 
COMMENT                                   5.22699 0 -10 4.27096 0.974079 #168#) 
COMMENT                             #170=(CScratch 
COMMENT                                   (CWidget 4 (1 #1# 4) 1 2 0 0 #95# 1 100) 
COMMENT                                   (LOGPEN 0 6 10053171) 8 1 0.840404 1.9 
COMMENT                                   0.082322 1) 
COMMENT                             #171=(CLabel (CWidget 0 (0 0) 1 2 0 0 #87# 8 100) 
COMMENT                                   (LOGPEN 0 0 13408563) 1 
COMMENT                                   (LOGFONT 38 14 0 0 400 0 0 0 0 3 2 1 18 
COMMENT                                    "Georgia") 1.74233 0.555556 0 
COMMENT                                   "{\\i Bbs}I (5735)" "@N (@S)" 5 -12.8112 
COMMENT                                   8.71165 0 -10 4.27096 0.974079 #170#)) 
COMMENT                            (CObjectList))) (CObjectList)) 
COMMENT               #172=(CGroupWidget (CWidget 14 (16 0) 1 2 0 0 Nil -842 100) 
COMMENT                     (CObjectList) (CObjectList)) 
COMMENT               #173=(CGroupWidget (CWidget 12 (0 0) 1 2 0 0 Nil -598 100) 
COMMENT                     (CObjectList) (CObjectList))) (CObjectList))) 
COMMENT       (CSeqView 10 10 (CObjectList) (CObList) 1 (CObList)) (CObList) 87462704 
COMMENT       (CStringList) 2082602632 0 (CObList)))
FEATURES             Location/Qualifiers
     misc_feature    1..4
                     /vntifkey="21"
                     /label=Adapter\ATGG
     promoter        5..21
                     /vntifkey="30"
                     /label=T7\promoter
     operon          24..47
                     /vntifkey="103"
                     /label=lac\operator
     misc_feature    441..444
                     /vntifkey="21"
                     /label=Adapter\CCCT
     terminator      393..440
                     /vntifkey="43"
                     /label=T7\terminator
     misc_feature    1610..1613
                     /vntifkey="21"
                     /label=Adapter\AGCG
     misc_feature    1614..6621
                     /vntifkey="21"
                     /label=pET28a\backbone
     promoter        445..461
                     /vntifkey="30"
                     /label=T7\Promoter
     operon          464..487
                     /vntifkey="103"
                     /label=lac\operator
     terminator      1562..1609
                     /vntifkey="43"
                     /label=T7\Terminator
     CDS             86..388
                     /vntifkey="4"
                     /label=gra_prec_WP_124608905.1
     CDS             502..1557
                     /vntifkey="4"
                     /label=gra_WP_124608905.1�
BASE COUNT     1563 a      1752 c      1726 g      1580 t 
ORIGIN
        1 atggtaatac gactcactat aggggaattg tgagcggata acaattccaa ggagatatac 
       61 aatgcaccac caccaccacc acgcaatggg ccccctgacc gtactgctgg gttcaccttt 
      121 agatacagag aagaagtcag gcatcatccg cattgttacg ccgaaaggcg atgtgatttc 
      181 aattcaggca aaagacgtta tttcgtcatc taatgcggat gctggtggtg atttaaaacg 
      241 ttatgccatt ccgggcgatg ctatcgtcac gatcgaggta acgggctccg tacttcgtgg 
      301 ccttgatgcg accaccgata ccgtaatgaa atgggttgac gacggcggta ccattagcaa 
      361 atctcgcgac gacacctaag tagcgaagcg gtctagcata accccttggg gcctctaaac 
      421 gggtcttgag gggttttttg cccttaatac gactcactat aggggaattg tgagcggata 
      481 acaattccaa ggagatatac aatgaacccg cagattgtaa ttctgtcgca ccgcgaagat 
      541 gaacacgcct tagcggcact ctccgctttc agcgctaatg taactccgtt cctgctggac 
      601 attggccgtg caggcattga cttcatggcg acgagccatg gcgacggcac actggaactg 
      661 aacacgcgcg gcggtcagcg tattatcttc agcaaggccg cattctggtg gaaccgtcgt 
      721 ccgcgcgtca atcattgcgc aggcgccgat tatcactatc gcgcggtcca agaagcagaa 
      781 tatgaagcct tttggaaagg tgtgttccgt cacggcgccg gcggtcattg gtgtaacccg 
      841 tttgataatc aggtggcggc gcaggataag atctatcagt ttcatgccgc gagcagcatc 
      901 ggtttaaagg ttcccgacac catgtggacg aactgccccc aggaagtaga agccttcttg 
      961 aacaagcaca acggacgcgt cattttcaaa atgttcagcg gtactaagtc tgtttggcag 
     1021 ccgtgccgta aattcgacga caagttcacc ccgtcagtaa actatgttca gtttatgcct 
     1081 gctatctacc aggagtacat cgcgggcgat tttgagcacc gcgtcaccat tttcggggaa 
     1141 cattgtttcg cggcgactgc taatctctct gaatcgcgtt acccggcgga tgtgcgtatt 
     1201 gacctgcgtc tccgccgtcg taagggctgc atcgataagc tgatcgagaa acgcctgcgc 
     1261 gaattcatgg gccgttttgg cctgagcttc gcgacatttg atcttcgcga acgtgaggat 
     1321 ggagaagtca tctttctgga atgcaacccg atgggtcagt tcctgtacct tgataatttg 
     1381 tatcaaggtg agatgttgcg caaattttgc gagttcgcgg agtcacatgt atcaaatcac 
     1441 atgagtgaac cgtcgtatga cggtcagaag aacgaagcag ccgtccatga tccaattgaa 
     1501 tccatccgcg tgccgattta cgaagcggcg aactcgtggc tgacccacat gaactaacgg 
     1561 tctagcataa ccccttgggg cctctaaacg ggtcttgagg ggttttttga gcgctgaaag 
     1621 gaggaactat atccggattg gcgaatgggn nnnnnnnnnn nnnnnnnnnn nnnnnnnnnn 
     1681 nnnnnnnnnn nnnnnnnnnn nnnnnnnnnn nnnnnnnnnn nnnnnnnnnn nnnnnnnnnn 
     1741 nnnnnnnnnn nnnnnnnnnn nnnnnnnnnn nnncnnnnnn nnnnnnnnnn nnnnnnnnnn 
     1801 nnnnnnnnnn nnnnnnnnnn nnnnnnnnnn nnnnnnnnnn nnnnnnnnnn nnnnnnnnnn 
     1861 nnnnnannnn nnnnnnnnnn nnnnnnnnnn nnnnnnnnnn nnnnnnnnnn nnnnnccttt 
     1921 gacgttggag tccacgttct ttnnnnnnnn nnnnnnnnnn nnnnnnnnnn nnnnnnnnna 
     1981 ccctatctcg gtctattctt ttgatttata agggattttg ccgatttcgg cctattggtt 
     2041 aaaaaatgag ctgatttaac aaaaatttaa cgcgaatttt aacaaaatat taacgtttac 
     2101 aatttcaggt ggcacttttc ggggaaatgt gcgcggaacc cctatttgtt tatttttcta 
     2161 aatacattca aatatgtatc cgctcatgaa ttaattctta gaaaaactca tcgagcatca 
     2221 aatgaaactg caatttattc atatcaggat tatcaatacc atatttttga aaaagccgtt 
     2281 tctgtaatga aggagaaaac tcaccgaggc agttccatag gatggcaaga tcctggtatc 
     2341 ggtctgcgat tccgactcgt ccaacatcaa tacaacctat taatttcccc tcgtcaaaaa 
     2401 taaggttatc aagtgagaaa tcaccatgag tgacgactga atccggtgag aatggcaaaa 
     2461 gtttatgcat ttctttccag acttgttcaa caggccagcc attacgctcg tcatcaaaat 
     2521 cactcgcatc aaccaaaccg ttattcattc gtgattgcgc ctgagcgaga cgaaatacgc 
     2581 gatcgctgtt aaaaggacaa ttacaaacag gaatcgaatg caaccggcgc aggaacactg 
     2641 ccagcgcatc aacaatattt tcacctgaat caggatattc ttctaatacc tggaatgctg 
     2701 ttttcccggg gatcgcagtg gtgagtaacc atgcatcatc aggagtacgg ataaaatgct 
     2761 tgatggtcgg aagaggcata aattccgtca gccagtttag tctgaccatc tcatctgtaa 
     2821 catcattggc aacgctacct ttgccatgtt tcagaaacaa ctctggcgca tcgggcttcc 
     2881 catacaatcg atagattgtc gcacctgatt gcccgacatt atcgcgagcc catttatacc 
     2941 catataaatc agcatccatg ttggaattta atcgcggcct agagcaagac gtttcccgtt 
     3001 gaatatggct cataacaccc cttgtattac tgtttatgta agcagacagt tttattgttc 
     3061 atgaccaaaa tcccttaacg tgagttttcg ttccactgag cgtcagaccc cgtagaaaag 
     3121 atcaaaggat cttcttgaga tccttttttt ctgcgcgtaa tctgctgctt gcaaacaaaa 
     3181 aaaccaccgc taccagcggt ggtttgtttg ccggatcaag agctaccaac tctttttccg 
     3241 aaggtaactg gcttcagcag agcgcagata ccaaatactg tccttctagt gtagccgtag 
     3301 ttaggccacc acttcaagaa ctctgtagca ccgcctacat acctcgctct gctaatcctg 
     3361 ttaccagtgg ctgctgccag tggcgataag tcgtgtctta ccgggttgga ctcaagacga 
     3421 tagttaccgg ataaggcgca gcggtcgggc tgaacggggg gttcgtgcac acagcccagc 
     3481 ttggagcgaa cgacctacac cgaactgaga tacctacagc gtgagctatg agaaagcgcc 
     3541 acgcttcccg aagggagaaa ggcggacagg tatccggtaa gcggcagggt cggaacagga 
     3601 gagcgcacga gggagcttcc agggggaaac gcctggtatc tttatagtcc tgtcgggttt 
     3661 cgccacctct gacttgagcg tcgatttttg tgatgctcgt caggggggcg gagcctatgg 
     3721 aaaaacgcca gcaacgcggc ctttttacgg ttcctggcct tttgctggcc ttttgctcac 
     3781 atgttctttc ctgcgttatc ccctgattct gtggataacc gtattaccgc ctttgagtga 
     3841 gctgataccg ctcgccgcag ccgaacgacc gagcgcagcg agtcagtgag cgaggaagcg 
     3901 gaagagcgcc tgatgcggta ttttctcctt acgcatctgt gcggtatttc acaccgcata 
     3961 tatggtgcac tctcagtaca atctgctctg atgccgcata gttaagccag tatacactcc 
     4021 gctatcgcta cgtgactggg tcatggctgc gccccgacac ccgccaacac ccgctgacgc 
     4081 gccctgacgg gcttgtctgc tcccggcatc cgcttacaga caagctgtga ccgtctccgg 
     4141 gagctgcatg tgtcagaggt tttcaccgtc atcaccgaaa cgcgcgaggc agctgcggta 
     4201 aagctcatca gcgtggtcgt gaagcgattc acagatgtct gcctgttcat ccgcgtccag 
     4261 ctcgttgagt ttctccagaa gcgttaatgt ctggcttctg ataaagcggg ccatgttaag 
     4321 ggcggttttt tcctgtttgg tcactgatgc ctccgtgtaa gggggatttc tgttcatggg 
     4381 ggtaatgata ccgatgaaac gagagaggat gctcacgata cgggttactg atgatgaaca 
     4441 tgcccggtta ctggaacgtt gtgagggtaa acaactggcg gtatggatgc ggcgggacca 
     4501 gagaaaaatc actcagggtc aatgccagcg cttcgttaat acagatgtag gtgttccaca 
     4561 gggtagccag cagcatcctg cgatgcagat ccggaacata atggtgcagg gcgctgactt 
     4621 ccgcgtttcc agactttacg aaacacggaa accgaagacc attcatgttg ttgctcaggt 
     4681 cgcagacgtt ttgcagcagc agtcgcttca cgttcgctcg cgtatcggtg attcattctg 
     4741 ctaaccagta aggcaacccc gccagcctag ccgggtcctc aacgacagga gcacgatcat 
     4801 gcgcacccgt ggggccgcca tgccggcgat aatggcctgc ttctcgccga aacgtttggt 
     4861 ggcgggacca gtgacgaagg cttgagcgag ggcgtgcaag attccgaata ccgcaagcga 
     4921 caggccgatc atcgtcgcgc tccagcgaaa gcggtcctcg ccgaaaatga cccagagcgc 
     4981 tgccggcacc tgtcctacga gttgcatgat aaagaagaca gtcataagtg cggcgacgat 
     5041 agtcatgccc cgcgcccacc ggaaggagct gactgggttg aaggctctca agggcatcgg 
     5101 tcgagatccc ggtgcctaat gagtgagcta acttacatta attgcgttgc gctcactgcc 
     5161 cgctttccag tcgggaaacc tgtcgtgcca gctgcattaa tgaatcggcc aacgcgcggg 
     5221 gagaggcggt ttgcgtattg ggcgccaggg tggtttttct tttcaccagt gagacgggca 
     5281 acagctgatt gcccttcacc gcctggccct gagagagttg cagcaagcgg tccacgctgg 
     5341 tttgccccag caggcgaaaa tcctgtttga tggtggttaa cggcgggata taacatgagc 
     5401 tgtcttcggt atcgtcgtat cccactaccg agatatccgc accaacgcgc agcccggact 
     5461 cggtaatggc gcgcattgcg cccagcgcca tctgatcgtt ggcaaccagc atcgcagtgg 
     5521 gaacgatgcc ctcattcagc atttgcatgg tttgttgaaa accggacatg gcactccagt 
     5581 cgccttcccg ttccgctatc ggctgaattt gattgcgagt gagatattta tgccagccag 
     5641 ccagacgcag acgcgccgag acagaactta atgggcccgc taacagcgcg atttgctggt 
     5701 gacccaatgc gaccagatgc tccacgccca gtcgcgtacc gtcttcatgg gagaaaataa 
     5761 tactgttgat gggtgtctgg tcagagacat caagaaataa cgccggaaca ttagtgcagg 
     5821 cagcttccac agcaatggca tcctggtcat ccagcggata gttaatgatc agcccactga 
     5881 cgcgttgcgc gagaagattg tgcaccgccg ctttacaggc ttcgacgccg cttcgttcta 
     5941 ccatcgacac caccacgctg gcacccagtt gatcggcgcg agatttaatc gccgcgacaa 
     6001 tttgcgacgg cgcgtgcagg gccagactgg aggtggcaac gccaatcagc aacgactgtt 
     6061 tgcccgccag ttgttgtgcc acgcggttgg gaatgtaatt cagctccgcc atcgccgctt 
     6121 ccactttttc ccgcgttttc gcagaaacgt ggctggcctg gttcaccacg cgggaaacgg 
     6181 tctgataaga gacaccggca tactctgcga catcgtataa cgttactggt ttcacattca 
     6241 ccaccctgaa ttgactctct tccgggcgct atcatgccat accgcgaaag gttttgcgcc 
     6301 attcgatggt gtccgggatc tcgacgctct cccttatgcg actcctgcat taggaagcag 
     6361 cccagtagta ggttgaggcc gttgagcacc gccgccgcaa ggaatggtgc atgcaaggag 
     6421 atggcgccca acagtccccc ggccacgggg cctgccacca tacccacgcc gaaacaagcg 
     6481 ctcatgagcc cgaagtggcg agcccgatct tccccatcgg tgatgtcggc gatataggcg 
     6541 ccagcaaccg cacctgtggc gccggtgatg ccggccacga tgcgtccggc gtagaggatc 
     6601 gagatctcga tcccgcgaaa t 
//
