# Supplementary material for: A scalable platform to discover antimicrobials of ribosomal origin
Source: Nat Commun. 2022 Oct 17;13:6135. doi: 10.1038/s41467-022-33890-w (PMC9576775; doi:10.1038/s41467-022-33890-w)
Supplement: Supplementary file 5 — Supplementary Data 2 [file 41467_2022_33890_MOESM5_ESM.zip › Supplementary Data 2/47.gb]

LOCUS       pET28a\CrtE\B\I\T7\promtoer\and\terminator\with\spacers        7410 bp    DNA     circular     29-MAR-2016
SOURCE      
  ORGANISM  
COMMENT     This file is created by Vector NTI
            http://www.invitrogen.com/
COMMENT     ORIGDB|GenBank
COMMENT     VNTDATE|-11171271|
COMMENT     VNTDBDATE|-11171271|
COMMENT     LSOWNER|
COMMENT     VNTNAME|pET28a CrtE B I T7 promtoer and terminator with spacers|
COMMENT     VNTAUTHORNAME|Demo User|
COMMENT     Vector_NTI_Display_Data_(Do_Not_Edit!)
COMMENT     (SXF 
COMMENT      (CGexDoc "pET28a CrtE B I T7 promtoer and terminator with spacers" 0 7410 
COMMENT       (CDBMol 0 0 1 1 1 0 0 0 0 "" "" 0 0 0 0 (CObList) (CObList) (CObList) 
COMMENT        (CObList) -1 "") 
COMMENT       (CDocSetData 1 1 0 0 0 0 "MAIN" 1 1 1 1 0 0 1 1 0 1 10 10 4294967295 50 0 
COMMENT        1 0 (CHomObj 0 0 0 3 75) (CWordArray) (CWordArray) 
COMMENT        (CStringList "BsaI" "BbsI") (CStringList "atg" "gtg") 
COMMENT        (CStringList "taa" "tga" "tag") (CObList) 1 "{(0,1),2}" 0 0 "" 0 
COMMENT        4294967295 0 0 0 0 0 0 0 "MAIN" 0 0 30 0 
COMMENT        (CProteinMotifSearchObject 70 20 1 1 1 1 0 0 1 0 0 0 0 0)) 
COMMENT       (CMolPar 0 0 1 2763 2763 1 7410 0 0 0 0 0 0 0 0) (CStringList) 
COMMENT       (CStringList) (CObList) (COAPar 25 250 50 0 6 4 3 7) 
COMMENT       (COAPar 25 250 50 0 6 4 3 7) (COAPar 25 250 50 0 6 4 3 7) 
COMMENT       (CObList #0=(CRSite (CStringList) "BsaI" "ggtctc" 8 12 0 0 "") 
COMMENT        #1=(CRSite (CStringList) "BbsI" "gaagac" 9 13 4 5451 0 5811 0 6185 1 
COMMENT            6524 1 0 "")) 
COMMENT       (CObList 
COMMENT        #2=(CFSignal (CObList) "Adapter ATGG" 21 0 0 1 4 0 (CStringList) 
COMMENT            (CStringList) 1 1 1 1 "1..4") 
COMMENT        #3=(CFSignal (CObList) "T7 promoter" 30 0 0 5 21 0 (CStringList) 
COMMENT            (CStringList) 1 1 1 1 "5..21") 
COMMENT        #4=(CFSignal (CObList) "lac operator" 103 0 0 24 47 0 (CStringList) 
COMMENT            (CStringList) 1 1 1 1 "24..47") 
COMMENT        #5=(CFSignal (CObList) "Adapter CCCT" 21 0 0 441 444 0 (CStringList) 
COMMENT            (CStringList) 1 1 1 1 "441..444") 
COMMENT        #6=(CFSignal (CObList) "T7 terminator" 43 0 0 393 440 0 (CStringList) 
COMMENT            (CStringList) 1 1 1 1 "393..440") 
COMMENT        #7=(CFSignal (CObList) "Adapter AGCG" 21 0 0 2399 2402 0 (CStringList) 
COMMENT            (CStringList) 1 1 1 1 "3212..3215") 
COMMENT        #8=(CFSignal (CObList) "pET28a backbone" 21 0 0 2403 7410 0 
COMMENT            (CStringList) (CStringList) 1 1 1 1 "3216..8223") 
COMMENT        #9=(CFSignal (CObList) "T7 Promoter" 30 0 0 445 461 0 (CStringList) 
COMMENT            (CStringList) 1 1 1 1 "445..461") 
COMMENT        #10=(CFSignal (CObList) "lac operator" 103 0 0 464 487 0 (CStringList) 
COMMENT             (CStringList) 1 1 1 1 "464..487") 
COMMENT        #11=(CFSignal (CObList) "T7 Terminator" 43 0 0 2351 2398 0 (CStringList) 
COMMENT             (CStringList) 1 1 1 1 "3164..3211") 
COMMENT        #12=(CFSignal (CObList) "las_prec_WP124197268.1" 4 0 0 86 388 0 
COMMENT             (CStringList) (CStringList) 1 1 1 1 "") 
COMMENT        #13=(CFSignal (CObList) "las_WP124197268.1" 4 0 0 502 2346 0 
COMMENT             (CStringList) (CStringList) 1 1 1 1 "")) (CObList) (CObList) 
COMMENT       (CObList) (CObList) (CObList) (CObList) 
COMMENT       (CTextView 0 
COMMENT        #14=(CGroupPar (CParagraph 0 (0 0) 1 2 0 0 180) 
COMMENT             (CObjectList 
COMMENT              #15=(CRefLinePar 
COMMENT                   (CLinePar (CParagraph 0 (0 0) 0 2 0 0 233) 
COMMENT                    "pET28a CrtE B I T7 promtoer and terminator with spacers" 2) 
COMMENT                   5 "" 0 4) 
COMMENT              #16=(CFolderPar 
COMMENT                   (CGroupPar (CParagraph 1 (0 0) 1 1 0 0 178) 
COMMENT                    (CObjectList 
COMMENT                     #17=(CLinePar (CParagraph 0 (0 0) 1 2 1 0 180) 
COMMENT                          "DNA 'pET28a CrtE B I T7 promtoer and terminator with spacers'" 
COMMENT                          1) 
COMMENT                     #18=(CLinePar (CParagraph 0 (0 0) 1 2 1 0 180) 
COMMENT                          "Local object" 1) 
COMMENT                     #19=(CLinePar (CParagraph 0 (0 0) 1 2 1 0 180) 
COMMENT                          "Created: 03/29/16 07:06PM" 1) 
COMMENT                     #20=(CLinePar (CParagraph 0 (0 0) 1 2 1 0 180) 
COMMENT                          "Last Modified: 03/29/16 07:06PM" 1) 
COMMENT                     #21=(CLinePar (CParagraph 0 (0 0) 1 2 1 0 180) 
COMMENT                          "length: 7410 bp" 1) 
COMMENT                     #22=(CLinePar (CParagraph 0 (0 0) 1 2 1 0 180) 
COMMENT                          "storage type: Basic" 1) 
COMMENT                     #23=(CLinePar (CParagraph 0 (0 0) 1 2 1 0 180) 
COMMENT                          "form: Circular" 1))) "General Description") 
COMMENT              #24=(CFolderPar 
COMMENT                   (CGroupPar (CParagraph 2 (0 0) 1 1 0 0 178) 
COMMENT                    (CObjectList 
COMMENT                     #25=(CLinePar (CParagraph 0 (0 0) 1 2 1 0 180) 
COMMENT                          "Original Source Database: GenBank" 1) 
COMMENT                     #26=(CLinePar (CParagraph 0 (0 0) 1 2 1 0 180) 
COMMENT                          "Modification Date in the Original DB: 29-MAR-2016" 1))) 
COMMENT                   "Standard Fields") 
COMMENT              #27=(CRefLinePar 
COMMENT                   (CLinePar (CParagraph 0 (0 0) 0 2 0 0 233) "Comments" 2) 1 "" 
COMMENT                   0 0) 
COMMENT              #28=(CFolderPar 
COMMENT                   (CGroupPar (CParagraph 8 (0 0) 1 2 0 0 178) (CObjectList)) 
COMMENT                   "Annotations") 
COMMENT              #29=(CFolderPar 
COMMENT                   (CGroupPar (CParagraph 12 (6 0) 1 1 0 0 178) 
COMMENT                    (CObjectList 
COMMENT                     #30=(CFolderPar 
COMMENT                          (CGroupPar (CParagraph 4 (7 4 0) 1 1 1 0 178) 
COMMENT                           (CObjectList 
COMMENT                            #31=(CFolderPar 
COMMENT                                 (CGroupPar 
COMMENT                                  (CParagraph 86 (3 #12# 0) 1 2 2 0 327) 
COMMENT                                  (CObjectList 
COMMENT                                   #32=(CLinePar 
COMMENT                                        (CParagraph 0 (0 0) 1 2 3 0 180) 
COMMENT                                        "Start: 86    End: 388 " 1))) 
COMMENT                                 "las_prec_WP124197268.1") 
COMMENT                            #33=(CFolderPar 
COMMENT                                 (CGroupPar 
COMMENT                                  (CParagraph 502 (3 #13# 0) 1 2 2 0 327) 
COMMENT                                  (CObjectList 
COMMENT                                   #34=(CLinePar 
COMMENT                                        (CParagraph 0 (0 0) 1 2 3 0 180) 
COMMENT                                        "Start: 502   End: 2346" 1))) 
COMMENT                                 "las_WP124197268.1"))) "CDS (2 total)") 
COMMENT                     #35=(CFolderPar 
COMMENT                          (CGroupPar (CParagraph 21 (7 21 0) 1 1 1 0 178) 
COMMENT                           (CObjectList 
COMMENT                            #36=(CFolderPar 
COMMENT                                 (CGroupPar (CParagraph 1 (3 #2# 0) 1 2 2 0 194) 
COMMENT                                  (CObjectList 
COMMENT                                   #37=(CLinePar 
COMMENT                                        (CParagraph 0 (0 0) 1 2 3 0 180) 
COMMENT                                        "Start: 1     End: 4   " 1) 
COMMENT                                   #38=(CLinePar 
COMMENT                                        (CParagraph 0 (0 0) 1 2 3 0 180) 
COMMENT                                        "Original Location Description:" 1) 
COMMENT                                   #39=(CLinePar 
COMMENT                                        (CParagraph 0 (0 0) 1 2 3 0 180) 
COMMENT                                        "   1..4" 1))) "Adapter ATGG") 
COMMENT                            #40=(CFolderPar 
COMMENT                                 (CGroupPar 
COMMENT                                  (CParagraph 441 (3 #5# 0) 1 2 2 0 194) 
COMMENT                                  (CObjectList 
COMMENT                                   #41=(CLinePar 
COMMENT                                        (CParagraph 0 (0 0) 1 2 3 0 180) 
COMMENT                                        "Start: 441   End: 444 " 1) 
COMMENT                                   #42=(CLinePar 
COMMENT                                        (CParagraph 0 (0 0) 1 2 3 0 180) 
COMMENT                                        "Original Location Description:" 1) 
COMMENT                                   #43=(CLinePar 
COMMENT                                        (CParagraph 0 (0 0) 1 2 3 0 180) 
COMMENT                                        "   441..444" 1))) "Adapter CCCT") 
COMMENT                            #44=(CFolderPar 
COMMENT                                 (CGroupPar 
COMMENT                                  (CParagraph 2399 (3 #7# 0) 1 2 2 0 194) 
COMMENT                                  (CObjectList 
COMMENT                                   #45=(CLinePar 
COMMENT                                        (CParagraph 0 (0 0) 1 2 3 0 180) 
COMMENT                                        "Start: 2399  End: 2402" 1) 
COMMENT                                   #46=(CLinePar 
COMMENT                                        (CParagraph 0 (0 0) 1 2 3 0 180) 
COMMENT                                        "Original Location Description:" 1) 
COMMENT                                   #47=(CLinePar 
COMMENT                                        (CParagraph 0 (0 0) 1 2 3 0 180) 
COMMENT                                        "   3212..3215" 1))) "Adapter AGCG") 
COMMENT                            #48=(CFolderPar 
COMMENT                                 (CGroupPar 
COMMENT                                  (CParagraph 2403 (3 #8# 0) 1 2 2 0 194) 
COMMENT                                  (CObjectList 
COMMENT                                   #49=(CLinePar 
COMMENT                                        (CParagraph 0 (0 0) 1 2 3 0 180) 
COMMENT                                        "Start: 2403  End: 7410" 1) 
COMMENT                                   #50=(CLinePar 
COMMENT                                        (CParagraph 0 (0 0) 1 2 3 0 180) 
COMMENT                                        "Original Location Description:" 1) 
COMMENT                                   #51=(CLinePar 
COMMENT                                        (CParagraph 0 (0 0) 1 2 3 0 180) 
COMMENT                                        "   3216..8223" 1))) "pET28a backbone"))) 
COMMENT                          "Misc. Feature (4 total)") 
COMMENT                     #52=(CFolderPar 
COMMENT                          (CGroupPar (CParagraph 30 (7 30 0) 1 1 1 0 178) 
COMMENT                           (CObjectList 
COMMENT                            #53=(CFolderPar 
COMMENT                                 (CGroupPar (CParagraph 5 (3 #3# 0) 1 2 2 0 194) 
COMMENT                                  (CObjectList 
COMMENT                                   #54=(CLinePar 
COMMENT                                        (CParagraph 0 (0 0) 1 2 3 0 180) 
COMMENT                                        "Start: 5     End: 21  " 1) 
COMMENT                                   #55=(CLinePar 
COMMENT                                        (CParagraph 0 (0 0) 1 2 3 0 180) 
COMMENT                                        "Original Location Description:" 1) 
COMMENT                                   #56=(CLinePar 
COMMENT                                        (CParagraph 0 (0 0) 1 2 3 0 180) 
COMMENT                                        "   5..21" 1))) "T7 promoter") 
COMMENT                            #57=(CFolderPar 
COMMENT                                 (CGroupPar 
COMMENT                                  (CParagraph 445 (3 #9# 0) 1 2 2 0 194) 
COMMENT                                  (CObjectList 
COMMENT                                   #58=(CLinePar 
COMMENT                                        (CParagraph 0 (0 0) 1 2 3 0 180) 
COMMENT                                        "Start: 445   End: 461 " 1) 
COMMENT                                   #59=(CLinePar 
COMMENT                                        (CParagraph 0 (0 0) 1 2 3 0 180) 
COMMENT                                        "Original Location Description:" 1) 
COMMENT                                   #60=(CLinePar 
COMMENT                                        (CParagraph 0 (0 0) 1 2 3 0 180) 
COMMENT                                        "   445..461" 1))) "T7 Promoter"))) 
COMMENT                          "Promoter Prokaryotic (2 total)") 
COMMENT                     #61=(CFolderPar 
COMMENT                          (CGroupPar (CParagraph 43 (7 43 0) 1 1 1 0 178) 
COMMENT                           (CObjectList 
COMMENT                            #62=(CFolderPar 
COMMENT                                 (CGroupPar 
COMMENT                                  (CParagraph 393 (3 #6# 0) 1 2 2 0 194) 
COMMENT                                  (CObjectList 
COMMENT                                   #63=(CLinePar 
COMMENT                                        (CParagraph 0 (0 0) 1 2 3 0 180) 
COMMENT                                        "Start: 393   End: 440 " 1) 
COMMENT                                   #64=(CLinePar 
COMMENT                                        (CParagraph 0 (0 0) 1 2 3 0 180) 
COMMENT                                        "Original Location Description:" 1) 
COMMENT                                   #65=(CLinePar 
COMMENT                                        (CParagraph 0 (0 0) 1 2 3 0 180) 
COMMENT                                        "   393..440" 1))) "T7 terminator") 
COMMENT                            #66=(CFolderPar 
COMMENT                                 (CGroupPar 
COMMENT                                  (CParagraph 2351 (3 #11# 0) 1 2 2 0 194) 
COMMENT                                  (CObjectList 
COMMENT                                   #67=(CLinePar 
COMMENT                                        (CParagraph 0 (0 0) 1 2 3 0 180) 
COMMENT                                        "Start: 2351  End: 2398" 1) 
COMMENT                                   #68=(CLinePar 
COMMENT                                        (CParagraph 0 (0 0) 1 2 3 0 180) 
COMMENT                                        "Original Location Description:" 1) 
COMMENT                                   #69=(CLinePar 
COMMENT                                        (CParagraph 0 (0 0) 1 2 3 0 180) 
COMMENT                                        "   3164..3211" 1))) "T7 Terminator"))) 
COMMENT                          "Terminator (2 total)") 
COMMENT                     #70=(CFolderPar 
COMMENT                          (CGroupPar (CParagraph 103 (7 103 0) 1 1 1 0 178) 
COMMENT                           (CObjectList 
COMMENT                            #71=(CFolderPar 
COMMENT                                 (CGroupPar 
COMMENT                                  (CParagraph 24 (3 #4# 0) 1 2 2 0 194) 
COMMENT                                  (CObjectList 
COMMENT                                   #72=(CLinePar 
COMMENT                                        (CParagraph 0 (0 0) 1 2 3 0 180) 
COMMENT                                        "Start: 24    End: 47  " 1) 
COMMENT                                   #73=(CLinePar 
COMMENT                                        (CParagraph 0 (0 0) 1 2 3 0 180) 
COMMENT                                        "Original Location Description:" 1) 
COMMENT                                   #74=(CLinePar 
COMMENT                                        (CParagraph 0 (0 0) 1 2 3 0 180) 
COMMENT                                        "   24..47" 1))) "lac operator") 
COMMENT                            #75=(CFolderPar 
COMMENT                                 (CGroupPar 
COMMENT                                  (CParagraph 464 (3 #10# 0) 1 2 2 0 194) 
COMMENT                                  (CObjectList 
COMMENT                                   #76=(CLinePar 
COMMENT                                        (CParagraph 0 (0 0) 1 2 3 0 180) 
COMMENT                                        "Start: 464   End: 487 " 1) 
COMMENT                                   #77=(CLinePar 
COMMENT                                        (CParagraph 0 (0 0) 1 2 3 0 180) 
COMMENT                                        "Original Location Description:" 1) 
COMMENT                                   #78=(CLinePar 
COMMENT                                        (CParagraph 0 (0 0) 1 2 3 0 180) 
COMMENT                                        "   464..487" 1))) "lac operator"))) 
COMMENT                          "Operon (2 total)"))) "Feature Map") 
COMMENT              #79=(CFolderPar 
COMMENT                   (CGroupPar (CParagraph 13 (0 0) 1 1 0 0 178) 
COMMENT                    (CObjectList 
COMMENT                     #80=(CRSFolderPar 
COMMENT                          (CFolderPar 
COMMENT                           (CGroupPar (CParagraph 100896936 (8 0) 1 1 1 0 178) 
COMMENT                            (CObjectList 
COMMENT                             #81=(CGroupPar 
COMMENT                                  (CParagraph 0 (10 #1# 0) 1 2 2 0 180) 
COMMENT                                  (CObjectList 
COMMENT                                   #82=(CLinePar 
COMMENT                                        (CParagraph 0 (1 #1# 1) 1 2 2 0 191) 
COMMENT                                        " N1: 5451 " 1) 
COMMENT                                   #83=(CLinePar 
COMMENT                                        (CParagraph 0 (1 #1# 2) 1 2 2 0 191) 
COMMENT                                        " N2: 5811 " 1) 
COMMENT                                   #84=(CLinePar 
COMMENT                                        (CParagraph 0 (1 #1# 3) 1 2 2 0 191) 
COMMENT                                        " N3: 6185 (on complementary strand)" 1) 
COMMENT                                   #85=(CLinePar 
COMMENT                                        (CParagraph 0 (1 #1# 4) 1 2 2 0 191) 
COMMENT                                        " N4: 6524 (on complementary strand)" 1))))) 
COMMENT                           "BbsI: 4 sites") 8 12 "GAAGACNNNNNNN" "CTTCTGNNNNNNN") 
COMMENT                     #86=(CRSFolderPar 
COMMENT                          (CFolderPar 
COMMENT                           (CGroupPar (CParagraph 100897128 (8 0) 1 1 1 0 178) 
COMMENT                            (CObjectList)) "BsaI: 0 sites") 7 11 "GGTCTCNNNNNN" 
COMMENT                          "CCAGAGNNNNNN"))) "Restriction/Methylation Map")))) 
COMMENT       (CGraphView 
COMMENT        (CWStyleSheet 
COMMENT         (CObjectList 
COMMENT          #87=(CWidgetStyle "RSite Label" 1 (LOGPEN 0 0 13408563) 1 0 1 
COMMENT               (LOGFONT 0 0 0 0 400 0 0 0 0 3 2 1 18 "Georgia") 0.555556 0 1 5 
COMMENT               "@N (@S)" 0) 
COMMENT          #88=(CWidgetStyle "Signal Label" 1 (LOGPEN 0 0 0) 1 0 1 
COMMENT               (LOGFONT 0 0 0 0 700 0 0 0 0 3 2 1 34 "Arial") 0.666667 0 1 1 
COMMENT               "@N" 0) 
COMMENT          #89=(CWidgetStyle "Molecule Label 2" 0 0 1 
COMMENT               (LOGFONT 0 0 0 0 400 0 0 0 0 3 2 1 18 "Georgia") 0.555556 0 1 16 
COMMENT               "@L bp" 0) 
COMMENT          #90=(CWidgetStyle "Molecule Label 1" 0 0 1 
COMMENT               (LOGFONT 0 0 0 0 400 0 0 0 0 3 2 1 34 "Verdana") 0.833333 0 1 1 
COMMENT               "@N" 0) 
COMMENT          #91=(CWidgetStyle "Shape 3" 1 (LOGPEN 0 0 3355545) 1 1 
COMMENT               (LOGBRUSH 0 6724095 0) 0 0 1 (LOGSHAPE 9 1 0.8 1.8 0)) 
COMMENT          #92=(CWidgetStyle "Shape 1" 1 (LOGPEN 0 0 6723840) 1 1 
COMMENT               (LOGBRUSH 0 10079334 0) 0 0 1 (LOGSHAPE 9 1 0.8 1.8 0)) 
COMMENT          #93=(CWidgetStyle "Axis" 1 (LOGPEN 0 0 10079436) 2 1 
COMMENT               (LOGBRUSH 0 13434879 0) 0 0 1 (LOGSHAPE 10 1 0 0 0)) 
COMMENT          #94=(CWidgetStyle "Line 2" 1 (LOGPEN 0 0 6723840) 8 0 0 0 1 
COMMENT               (LOGSHAPE 1 1.9 0 0 0)) 
COMMENT          #95=(CWidgetStyle "RSite" 1 (LOGPEN 0 0 10053171) 8 0 0 0 1 
COMMENT               (LOGSHAPE 1 1.9 0 0 0)) 
COMMENT          #96=(CWidgetStyle "Short Signal" 1 (LOGPEN 0 0 13395507) 10 0 0 0 1 
COMMENT               (LOGSHAPE 1 1.9 0 0 0)) 
COMMENT          #97=(CWidgetStyle "Uniq RSite Label" 1 (LOGPEN 0 0 153) 1 0 1 
COMMENT               (LOGFONT 0 0 0 0 400 0 0 0 0 3 2 1 18 "Georgia") 0.555556 128 1 5 
COMMENT               "@N (@S)" 0) 
COMMENT          #98=(CWidgetStyle "Vanilla" 1 (LOGPEN 0 0 0) 1 1 
COMMENT               (LOGBRUSH 0 16777215 0) 1 
COMMENT               (LOGFONT 0 0 0 0 400 0 0 0 0 7 48 2 18 "Times New Roman") 0.8 0 1 
COMMENT               2 "?" 0) 
COMMENT          #99=(CWidgetStyle "Mark 1" 0 0 1 
COMMENT               (LOGFONT 0 0 0 0 400 0 0 0 2 7 48 2 2 "Windings") 0.7 0 1 2 "?" 0) 
COMMENT          #100=(CWidgetStyle "Motif Label" 1 (LOGPEN 0 0 16744512) 1 0 1 
COMMENT                (LOGFONT 0 0 0 0 400 0 0 0 0 3 2 1 34 "Arial") 0.611111 8388608 
COMMENT                1 65535 "@N (@H)" 0) 
COMMENT          #101=(CWidgetStyle "Fragment Label 2" 1 (LOGPEN 0 0 0) 1 0 1 
COMMENT                (LOGFONT 0 0 0 0 400 0 0 0 0 3 2 1 49 "Courier New") 1.05 0 1 48 
COMMENT                "@F bp (molecule @L bp)" 0) 
COMMENT          #102=(CWidgetStyle "Fragment Label 1" 1 (LOGPEN 0 0 0) 1 0 1 
COMMENT                (LOGFONT 0 0 0 0 400 0 0 0 0 3 2 1 34 "Arial") 0.91 0 1 1 
COMMENT                "Fragment of @N" 0) 
COMMENT          #103=(CWidgetStyle "Shape 4" 1 (LOGPEN 0 0 0) 1 1 
COMMENT                (LOGBRUSH 2 8388608 5) 0 0 0) 
COMMENT          #104=(CWidgetStyle "Shape 2" 1 (LOGPEN 0 0 0) 1 1 (LOGBRUSH 0 128 0) 0 
COMMENT                0 0) 
COMMENT          #105=(CWidgetStyle "Shape 0" 1 (LOGPEN 0 0 0) 1 1 (LOGBRUSH 0 0 0) 0 0 
COMMENT                0) 
COMMENT          #106=(CWidgetStyle "ORF" 1 (LOGPEN 0 0 16384) 8 0 0 0 1 
COMMENT                (LOGSHAPE 7 0.2 3.41182 2.86186 0.609808)) 
COMMENT          #107=(CWidgetStyle "Line 4" 1 (LOGPEN 0 0 32768) 8 0 0 0 0) 
COMMENT          #108=(CWidgetStyle "Line 3" 1 (LOGPEN 0 0 16711680) 8 0 0 0 0) 
COMMENT          #109=(CWidgetStyle "Line 1" 1 (LOGPEN 0 0 16711680) 1 0 0 0 0) 
COMMENT          #110=(CWidgetStyle "Short Promoter" 1 (LOGPEN 0 0 128) 6 0 0 0 0) 
COMMENT          #111=(CWidgetStyle "Motif" 1 (LOGPEN 0 0 0) 1 0 0 0 0) 
COMMENT          #112=(CWidgetStyle "Line 0" 1 (LOGPEN 0 0 0) 8 0 0 0 0) 
COMMENT          #113=(CWidgetStyle "Void" 0 0 0 0 0) 
COMMENT          #114=(CWidgetStyle "General Label" 1 (LOGPEN 0 0 0) 1 0 1 
COMMENT                (LOGFONT 0 0 0 0 400 0 0 0 0 3 2 1 18 "Times New Roman") 0.91 0 
COMMENT                1 3 "@T @N " 0) 
COMMENT          #115=(CWidgetStyle "Position" 1 (LOGPEN 0 0 0) 1 0 0 0 0) 
COMMENT          #116=(CWidgetStyle "Annotation" 0 0 1 
COMMENT                (LOGFONT 0 0 0 0 400 0 0 0 0 3 2 1 18 "Times New Roman") 0.91 0 
COMMENT                0 0) 
COMMENT          #117=(CWidgetStyle "Position Label" 1 (LOGPEN 0 0 8388608) 1 0 1 
COMMENT                (LOGFONT 0 0 0 0 400 0 1 0 0 3 2 1 34 "Arial") 0.63 8388608 1 1 
COMMENT                "@N" 0) 
COMMENT          #118=(CWidgetStyle "Range" 1 (LOGPEN 0 0 0) 1 1 
COMMENT                (LOGBRUSH 0 16777215 0) 0 0 0) 
COMMENT          #119=(CWidgetStyle "Range Label" 1 (LOGPEN 0 0 8388608) 1 0 1 
COMMENT                (LOGFONT 0 0 0 0 400 0 1 0 0 3 2 1 34 "Arial") 0.63 8388608 1 1 
COMMENT                "@N" 0) 
COMMENT          #120=(CWidgetStyle "ORF Label" 1 (LOGPEN 0 0 49216) 1 0 1 
COMMENT                (LOGFONT 0 0 0 0 400 0 0 0 0 3 2 1 18 "Times New Roman") 
COMMENT                0.611111 0 1 65535 "@N" 0) 
COMMENT          #121=(CWidgetStyle "CDS Label" 1 (LOGPEN 0 0 4227264) 1 0 1 
COMMENT                (LOGFONT 0 0 0 0 400 0 0 0 0 3 2 1 34 "Arial") 0.555556 255 1 1 
COMMENT                "@N" 0) 
COMMENT          #122=(CWidgetStyle "Shape 5" 1 (LOGPEN 0 0 0) 3 1 
COMMENT                (LOGBRUSH 0 16777113 0) 1 
COMMENT                (LOGFONT 0 0 0 0 400 0 0 0 0 7 48 2 50 "Arial") 0.9 0 0 1 
COMMENT                (LOGSHAPE 9 1 0.8 1.8 0)) 
COMMENT          #123=(CWidgetStyle "CDS" 1 (LOGPEN 0 0 0) 1 1 (LOGBRUSH 2 39423 3) 0 0 
COMMENT                1 (LOGSHAPE 9 1 0.8 1.8 0)) 
COMMENT          #124=(CWidgetStyle "Label 2" 1 (LOGPEN 0 0 4227264) 1 0 1 
COMMENT                (LOGFONT 0 0 0 0 400 0 0 0 0 3 2 1 34 "Arial") 0.944444 8388608 
COMMENT                1 1 "@N" 0) 
COMMENT          #125=(CWidgetStyle "Label 3" 1 (LOGPEN 0 0 8421376) 1 0 1 
COMMENT                (LOGFONT 0 0 0 0 700 255 0 0 0 3 2 1 34 "Arial") 0.833333 255 1 
COMMENT                5 "@N (@S)" 0) 
COMMENT          #126=(CWidgetStyle "Label 4" 1 (LOGPEN 0 0 8437824) 1 0 1 
COMMENT                (LOGFONT 0 0 0 0 400 0 0 0 0 3 2 1 34 "Arial") 0.722222 0 1 5 
COMMENT                "@N (@S)" 0)) 0.164644 1.74233 0.164644 2.53336 
COMMENT         (70 (CShapeMapEntry 0 "Unique RSite" 1 "Uniq RSite Label") 67 
COMMENT          (CShapeMapEntry 0 "ORF" 0 "ORF Label")) 40.0378 40.0378 39 39 0.1 
COMMENT         -6293) 1 1 0 1 1 
COMMENT        (mapper: 21.1705 -19.7027 40.0378 40.0378 0.01 10 -1 7410 7410 1 0 0) 
COMMENT        #127=(CGroupWidget (CWidget 0 (0 0) 1 2 0 0 Nil 1866932325 100) 
COMMENT              (CObjectList 
COMMENT               #128=(CGroupWidget (CWidget 1 (0 0) 1 2 0 0 Nil -668 100) 
COMMENT                     (CObjectList 
COMMENT                      #129=(CAxis 
COMMENT                            (CWideLine 
COMMENT                             (CWidget 0 (0 0) 1 2 0 0 #93# 100770660 0) 
COMMENT                             (LOGPEN 0 0 10079436) 2 (LOGBRUSH 0 13434879 0) 1 
COMMENT                             6.27503 6.27303 1 0.0214037) 0.0846584) 
COMMENT                      #130=(CLabel (CWidget 1001 (0 0) 1 2 0 0 #90# 2 100) 
COMMENT                            (LOGPEN 0 0 0) 1 
COMMENT                            (LOGFONT 58 22 0 0 400 0 0 0 0 3 2 1 34 "Verdana") 
COMMENT                            1.74233 0.833333 0 
COMMENT                            "pET28a CrtE B I T7 promtoer and terminator with spacers" 
COMMENT                            "@N" 1 0 0.871165 0 -10 33.0438 1.47361 Nil) 
COMMENT                      #131=(CLabel (CWidget 1002 (0 0) 1 2 0 0 #89# 6 100) 
COMMENT                            (LOGPEN 0 0 13408563) 1 
COMMENT                            (LOGFONT 38 14 0 0 400 0 0 0 0 3 2 1 18 "Georgia") 
COMMENT                            1.74233 0.555556 0 "7410 bp" "@L bp" 16 0 -0.871165 
COMMENT                            0 -10.8 2.99717 0.974079 Nil)) (CObjectList)) 
COMMENT               #132=(CGroupWidget (CWidget 10 (6 0) 1 2 0 0 Nil -112 100) 
COMMENT                     (CObjectList 
COMMENT                      #133=(CGroupWidget 
COMMENT                            (CWidget 4 (7 4 0) 1 2 0 0 Nil -321 100) 
COMMENT                            (CObjectList 
COMMENT                             #134=(CWideArrow 
COMMENT                                   (CWideLine 
COMMENT                                    (CWidget 0 (3 #12# 0) 1 2 0 0 #91# 0 100) 
COMMENT                                    (LOGPEN 0 0 3355545) 1 
COMMENT                                    (LOGBRUSH 0 6724095 0) 1 5.94471 6.20123 1 
COMMENT                                    0.082322) 0.8 1.8 0) 
COMMENT                             #135=(CLabel (CWidget 0 (0 0) 1 2 0 0 #88# 8 100) 
COMMENT                                   (LOGPEN 0 0 0) 1 
COMMENT                                   (LOGFONT 46 17 0 0 700 0 0 0 0 3 2 1 34 
COMMENT                                    "Arial") 1.74233 0.666667 0 
COMMENT                                   "las prec WP124197268.1" "@N" 1 11.7964 
COMMENT                                   12.1963 0 -10 9.54098 1.07399 #134#) 
COMMENT                             #136=(CWideArrow 
COMMENT                                   (CWideLine 
COMMENT                                    (CWidget 0 (3 #13# 0) 1 2 0 0 #91# 0 100) 
COMMENT                                    (LOGPEN 0 0 3355545) 1 
COMMENT                                    (LOGBRUSH 0 6724095 0) 1 4.2871 5.84905 1 
COMMENT                                    0.082322) 0.8 1.8 0) 
COMMENT                             #137=(CLabel (CWidget 0 (0 0) 1 2 0 0 #88# 0 100) 
COMMENT                                   (LOGPEN 0 0 0) 1 
COMMENT                                   (LOGFONT 46 17 0 0 700 0 0 0 0 3 2 1 34 
COMMENT                                    "Arial") 1.74233 0.666667 0 
COMMENT                                   "las WP124197268.1" "@N" 1 17.3886 3.48466 0 
COMMENT                                   -10 7.56785 1.07399 #136#)) (CObjectList)) 
COMMENT                      #138=(CGroupWidget 
COMMENT                            (CWidget 21 (7 21 0) 1 2 0 0 Nil 1635017060 100) 
COMMENT                            (CObjectList 
COMMENT                             #139=(CScratch 
COMMENT                                   (CWidget 0 (3 #2# 0) 1 2 0 0 #96# 101253344 
COMMENT                                    100) (LOGPEN 0 8 13395507) 10 1 6.27319 1.9 
COMMENT                                   0.082322 1) 
COMMENT                             #140=(CLabel (CWidget 0 (0 0) 1 2 0 0 #88# 46 100) 
COMMENT                                   (LOGPEN 0 0 0) 1 
COMMENT                                   (LOGFONT 46 17 0 0 700 0 0 0 0 3 2 1 34 
COMMENT                                    "Arial") 1.74233 0.666667 0 "Adapter ATGG" 
COMMENT                                   "@N" 1 4.45535 17.4233 0 -10 5.86945 1.07399 
COMMENT                                   #139#) 
COMMENT                             #141=(CScratch 
COMMENT                                   (CWidget 0 (3 #5# 0) 1 2 0 0 #96# 0 100) 
COMMENT                                   (LOGPEN 0 8 13395507) 10 1 5.90069 1.9 
COMMENT                                   0.082322 1) 
COMMENT                             #142=(CLabel (CWidget 0 (0 0) 1 2 0 0 #88# 8 100) 
COMMENT                                   (LOGPEN 0 0 0) 1 
COMMENT                                   (LOGFONT 46 17 0 0 700 0 0 0 0 3 2 1 34 
COMMENT                                    "Arial") 1.74233 0.666667 0 "Adapter CCCT" 
COMMENT                                   "@N" 1 13.935 8.71165 0 -10 5.86945 1.07399 
COMMENT                                   #141#) 
COMMENT                             #143=(CScratch 
COMMENT                                   (CWidget 0 (3 #7# 0) 1 2 0 0 #96# 57362824 
COMMENT                                    100) (LOGPEN 0 8 13395507) 10 1 4.24308 1.9 
COMMENT                                   0.082322 1) 
COMMENT                             #144=(CLabel (CWidget 0 (0 0) 1 2 0 0 #88# 8 100) 
COMMENT                                   (LOGPEN 0 0 0) 1 
COMMENT                                   (LOGFONT 46 17 0 0 700 0 0 0 0 3 2 1 34 
COMMENT                                    "Arial") 1.74233 0.666667 0 "Adapter AGCG" 
COMMENT                                   "@N" 1 15.6649 -6.96932 0 -10 5.96936 1.07399 
COMMENT                                   #143#) 
COMMENT                             #145=(CWideArrow 
COMMENT                                   (CWideLine 
COMMENT                                    (CWidget 0 (3 #8# 0) 1 2 0 0 #92# 0 100) 
COMMENT                                    (LOGPEN 0 0 6723840) 1 
COMMENT                                    (LOGBRUSH 0 10079334 0) 0.835356 6.27319 
COMMENT                                    4.23969 1 0.082322) 0.8 1.8 0) 
COMMENT                             #146=(CLabel (CWidget 0 (0 0) 1 2 0 0 #88# 8 100) 
COMMENT                                   (LOGPEN 0 0 0) 1 
COMMENT                                   (LOGFONT 46 17 0 0 700 0 0 0 0 3 2 1 34 
COMMENT                                    "Arial") 1.74233 0.666667 0 
COMMENT                                   "pET28a backbone" "@N" 1 -15.8652 -6.96932 0 
COMMENT                                   -10 7.0933 1.07399 #145#)) (CObjectList)) 
COMMENT                      #147=(CGroupWidget 
COMMENT                            (CWidget 30 (7 30 0) 1 2 0 0 Nil -1019 100) 
COMMENT                            (CObjectList 
COMMENT                             #148=(CPromoterArrow 
COMMENT                                   (CLine 
COMMENT                                    (CWidget 0 (3 #3# 0) 1 2 0 0 #110# 0 100) 
COMMENT                                    (LOGPEN 0 4 128) 6 1.16464 6.18253 6.2698) 
COMMENT                                   0.4 0.082322 1.08464 1.8 1.8 0) 
COMMENT                             #149=(CLabel (CWidget 0 (0 0) 1 2 0 0 #88# 8 100) 
COMMENT                                   (LOGPEN 0 0 0) 1 
COMMENT                                   (LOGFONT 46 17 0 0 700 0 0 0 0 3 2 1 34 
COMMENT                                    "Arial") 1.74233 0.666667 0 "T7 promoter" 
COMMENT                                   "@N" 1 4.37032 13.9386 0 -10 4.9703 1.07399 
COMMENT                                   #148#) 
COMMENT                             #150=(CPromoterArrow 
COMMENT                                   (CLine 
COMMENT                                    (CWidget 0 (3 #9# 0) 1 2 0 0 #110# 0 100) 
COMMENT                                    (LOGPEN 0 4 128) 6 1.16464 5.81004 5.8973) 
COMMENT                                   0.4 0.082322 1.08464 1.8 1.8 0) 
COMMENT                             #151=(CLabel (CWidget 0 (0 0) 1 2 0 0 #88# 120 100) 
COMMENT                                   (LOGPEN 0 0 0) 1 
COMMENT                                   (LOGFONT 46 17 0 0 700 0 0 0 0 3 2 1 34 
COMMENT                                    "Arial") 1.74233 0.666667 0 "T7 Promoter" 
COMMENT                                   "@N" 1 15.4003 5.22699 0 -10 5.02026 1.07399 
COMMENT                                   #150#)) (CObjectList)) 
COMMENT                      #152=(CGroupWidget 
COMMENT                            (CWidget 43 (7 43 0) 1 2 0 0 Nil -877 100) 
COMMENT                            (CObjectList 
COMMENT                             #153=(CScratch 
COMMENT                                   (CWidget 0 (3 #6# 0) 1 2 0 0 #96# 101117872 
COMMENT                                    100) (LOGPEN 0 8 13395507) 10 1 5.94132 1.9 
COMMENT                                   0.082322 1) 
COMMENT                             #154=(CLabel (CWidget 0 (0 0) 1 2 0 0 #88# 8 100) 
COMMENT                                   (LOGPEN 0 0 0) 1 
COMMENT                                   (LOGFONT 46 17 0 0 700 0 0 0 0 3 2 1 34 
COMMENT                                    "Arial") 1.74233 0.666667 0 "T7 terminator" 
COMMENT                                   "@N" 1 12.0848 10.454 0 -10 5.41988 1.07399 
COMMENT                                   #153#) 
COMMENT                             #155=(CScratch 
COMMENT                                   (CWidget 0 (3 #11# 0) 1 2 0 0 #96# 101251888 
COMMENT                                    100) (LOGPEN 0 8 13395507) 10 1 4.28371 1.9 
COMMENT                                   0.082322 1) 
COMMENT                             #156=(CLabel (CWidget 0 (0 0) 1 2 0 0 #88# 146 100) 
COMMENT                                   (LOGPEN 0 0 0) 1 
COMMENT                                   (LOGFONT 46 17 0 0 700 0 0 0 0 3 2 1 34 
COMMENT                                    "Arial") 1.74233 0.666667 0 "T7 Terminator" 
COMMENT                                   "@N" 1 15.7749 -5.22699 0 -10 5.64467 1.07399 
COMMENT                                   #155#)) (CObjectList)) 
COMMENT                      #157=(CGroupWidget 
COMMENT                            (CWidget 103 (7 103 0) 1 2 0 0 Nil -842 100) 
COMMENT                            (CObjectList 
COMMENT                             #158=(CScratch 
COMMENT                                   (CWidget 0 (3 #4# 0) 1 2 0 0 #96# 101253960 
COMMENT                                    100) (LOGPEN 0 8 13395507) 10 1 6.25371 1.9 
COMMENT                                   0.082322 1) 
COMMENT                             #159=(CLabel (CWidget 0 (0 0) 1 2 0 0 #88# 2 100) 
COMMENT                                   (LOGPEN 0 0 0) 1 
COMMENT                                   (LOGFONT 46 17 0 0 700 0 0 0 0 3 2 1 34 
COMMENT                                    "Arial") 1.74233 0.666667 0 "lac operator" 
COMMENT                                   "@N" 1 4.04075 15.681 0 -10 4.84542 1.07399 
COMMENT                                   #158#) 
COMMENT                             #160=(CScratch 
COMMENT                                   (CWidget 0 (3 #10# 0) 1 2 0 0 #96# 101117232 
COMMENT                                    100) (LOGPEN 0 8 13395507) 10 1 5.88122 1.9 
COMMENT                                   0.082322 1) 
COMMENT                             #161=(CLabel (CWidget 0 (0 0) 1 2 0 0 #88# 8 100) 
COMMENT                                   (LOGPEN 0 0 0) 1 
COMMENT                                   (LOGFONT 46 17 0 0 700 0 0 0 0 3 2 1 34 
COMMENT                                    "Arial") 1.74233 0.666667 0 "lac operator" 
COMMENT                                   "@N" 1 14.5475 6.96932 0 -10 4.84542 1.07399 
COMMENT                                   #160#)) (CObjectList))) (CObjectList)) 
COMMENT               #162=(CGroupWidget (CWidget 11 (8 0) 1 2 0 0 Nil -321 100) 
COMMENT                     (CObjectList 
COMMENT                      #163=(CGroupWidget 
COMMENT                            (CWidget 4 (10 #1# 0) 1 2 0 0 Nil 1836020336 100) 
COMMENT                            (CObjectList 
COMMENT                             #164=(CScratch 
COMMENT                                   (CWidget 1 (1 #1# 1) 1 2 0 0 #95# 101117792 
COMMENT                                    100) (LOGPEN 0 6 10053171) 8 1 1.6593 1.9 
COMMENT                                   0.082322 1) 
COMMENT                             #165=(CLabel 
COMMENT                                   (CWidget 0 (0 0) 1 2 0 0 #87# 1302 100) 
COMMENT                                   (LOGPEN 0 0 13408563) 1 
COMMENT                                   (LOGFONT 38 14 0 0 400 0 0 0 0 3 2 1 18 
COMMENT                                    "Georgia") 1.74233 0.555556 0 
COMMENT                                   "{\\i Bbs}I (5451)" "@N (@S)" 5 -15.5504 
COMMENT                                   -1.74233 0 -10 4.27096 0.974079 #164#) 
COMMENT                             #166=(CScratch 
COMMENT                                   (CWidget 2 (1 #1# 2) 1 2 0 0 #95# 1 100) 
COMMENT                                   (LOGPEN 0 6 10053171) 8 1 1.35453 1.9 
COMMENT                                   0.082322 1) 
COMMENT                             #167=(CLabel (CWidget 0 (0 0) 1 2 0 0 #87# 8 100) 
COMMENT                                   (LOGPEN 0 0 13408563) 1 
COMMENT                                   (LOGFONT 38 14 0 0 400 0 0 0 0 3 2 1 18 
COMMENT                                    "Georgia") 1.74233 0.555556 0 
COMMENT                                   "{\\i Bbs}I (5811)" "@N (@S)" 5 -15.3214 
COMMENT                                   3.48466 0 -10 4.17106 0.974079 #166#) 
COMMENT                             #168=(CScratch 
COMMENT                                   (CWidget 3 (1 #1# 3) 1 2 0 0 #95# 101117552 
COMMENT                                    100) (LOGPEN 0 6 10053171) 8 1 1.03791 1.9 
COMMENT                                   0.082322 1) 
COMMENT                             #169=(CLabel 
COMMENT                                   (CWidget 0 (0 0) 1 2 0 0 #87# 459753776 100) 
COMMENT                                   (LOGPEN 0 0 13408563) 1 
COMMENT                                   (LOGFONT 38 14 0 0 400 0 0 0 0 3 2 1 18 
COMMENT                                    "Georgia") 1.74233 0.555556 0 
COMMENT                                   "{\\i Bbs}I (6185)" "@N (@S)" 5 -14.0169 
COMMENT                                   6.96932 0 -10 4.22101 0.974079 #168#) 
COMMENT                             #170=(CScratch 
COMMENT                                   (CWidget 4 (1 #1# 4) 1 2 0 0 #95# 57362776 
COMMENT                                    100) (LOGPEN 0 6 10053171) 8 1 0.75092 1.9 
COMMENT                                   0.082322 1) 
COMMENT                             #171=(CLabel 
COMMENT                                   (CWidget 0 (0 0) 1 2 0 0 #87# 1272 100) 
COMMENT                                   (LOGPEN 0 0 13408563) 1 
COMMENT                                   (LOGFONT 38 14 0 0 400 0 0 0 0 3 2 1 18 
COMMENT                                    "Georgia") 1.74233 0.555556 0 
COMMENT                                   "{\\i Bbs}I (6524)" "@N (@S)" 5 -11.8864 
COMMENT                                   10.454 0 -10 4.34589 0.974079 #170#)) 
COMMENT                            (CObjectList))) (CObjectList)) 
COMMENT               #172=(CGroupWidget (CWidget 14 (16 0) 1 2 0 0 Nil -389 100) 
COMMENT                     (CObjectList) (CObjectList)) 
COMMENT               #173=(CGroupWidget (CWidget 12 (0 0) 1 2 0 0 Nil 1768117093 100) 
COMMENT                     (CObjectList) (CObjectList))) (CObjectList))) 
COMMENT       (CSeqView 10 10 (CObjectList) (CObList) 1 (CObList)) (CObList) 87462704 
COMMENT       (CStringList) 2082602632 0 (CObList)))
FEATURES             Location/Qualifiers
     misc_feature    1..4
                     /vntifkey="21"
                     /label=Adapter\ATGG
     promoter        5..21
                     /vntifkey="30"
                     /label=T7\promoter
     operon          24..47
                     /vntifkey="103"
                     /label=lac\operator
     misc_feature    441..444
                     /vntifkey="21"
                     /label=Adapter\CCCT
     terminator      393..440
                     /vntifkey="43"
                     /label=T7\terminator
     misc_feature    2399..2402
                     /vntifkey="21"
                     /label=Adapter\AGCG
     misc_feature    2403..7410
                     /vntifkey="21"
                     /label=pET28a\backbone
     promoter        445..461
                     /vntifkey="30"
                     /label=T7\Promoter
     operon          464..487
                     /vntifkey="103"
                     /label=lac\operator
     terminator      2351..2398
                     /vntifkey="43"
                     /label=T7\Terminator
     CDS             86..388
                     /vntifkey="4"
                     /label=las_prec_WP124197268.1
     CDS             502..2346
                     /vntifkey="4"
                     /label=las_WP124197268.1
BASE COUNT     1688 a      1957 c      1972 g      1793 t 
ORIGIN
        1 atggtaatac gactcactat aggggaattg tgagcggata acaattccaa ggagatatac 
       61 aatgcaccac caccaccacc acgcaatgat gagtgaacgt aactcaaaac gttacgaagc 
      121 gccagaactg acggaatatg gtacagtgga atcgattaca caacaggata aagtggggac 
      181 cggcgatgac cagtggtctg atggcacacc actgaccggt tctgttttct aaaatacttt 
      241 cttcctgccc agtagcggat gataatggtt gttgccagcc ggtgtggaag gtaacagcac 
      301 cggtgcgagc ctaatgtgcc gtctccacca acacaaggct atccggtcgt ataataggat 
      361 tccgcaatgg ggttagcaaa tggcagcccg gtctagcata accccttggg gcctctaaac 
      421 gggtcttgag gggttttttg cccttaatac gactcactat aggggaattg tgagcggata 
      481 acaattccaa ggagatatac aatgcatgat cgtttagggc accgtgggcc ggatggagga 
      541 ggacgttggt gcgcgggtcc ggtgggtctg ggtcaccaac tcctgtcaac cacacccgaa 
      601 gcgcgctttg atgatcagcc cgtgcgtgat ggtgatcttg tgggcgtggt ggacgcacgc 
      661 attgacaatc gcgaagaact gctgcgcacg ctcccaactg caggtgcatc caatcgcgtt 
      721 ccggattcag aattagttgt cctggcctat cgtcgctggg gtagtcgttg tgttgatcat 
      781 ctgatcggtg ccttcgcatt tgcaatttgg aaccgtaccg aaaagacttt attttgtgcg 
      841 cgcgatcatg ttggtatcaa accgttttac taccatcgct ctgcggatcg ttttgcgttt 
      901 ggtaccgagc tgcgtgcatt gcttaccgtt cccacagtct cagcagacgt ggatgaaacc 
      961 acaatcggcg atttccttac gggtgtgctt gaagatgagc gccgcacctt ttgcgaagca 
     1021 attgatcgtc tgccaccggc ccatgcaatg tgtgttgata gtgccggcat tgatcaatgg 
     1081 cgctactggg acttagatcc tacacgcaca attagcctgg agtcggatac cgcctatgaa 
     1141 cgtcgttttc gtgaattact ggaagaggct gtaggttgtc gtctgcgctc gagtggccct 
     1201 gtaggggcgc aactgagcgg cggcctggat tcctctagcg ttaccgtggt agcccgtgat 
     1261 ctgctgccgg agacagaaac cttacatacc ttctcaaatg tatttgatga tgcgcctagc 
     1321 tcggacgagc gcgagtttgt tgagactgtt gtggatcgtc ccggtatcga aagccactat 
     1381 gtgtctccag aaggctgcgg agcccttgtg gatcgtgacc gcttgacgcg tcagtttgat 
     1441 cgcccgccgc ataatacgat tcattttggt gagtggaagc tcgccgagcg cgccgccgaa 
     1501 gcaggagtgg atgtcgcctt aagcggcgca ctgggcgatt cagctattaa ttacggttta 
     1561 ggcctgctgc cccagttatt ccgtacagga cgctggttag ccttaagtcg cgaattacgc 
     1621 gccatgtctg acgtggcaga tgcacccgta tggcatctct ttgcacgtca tgtagttgcc 
     1681 ccgctggtgc ctgagcccgt taagcgtcgc cgccgccgcc gtcgcggaca gccggtactt 
     1741 gtggcacgcg ctaatcctac attggatcca tcattcgtgg accgcactga cctgcgttct 
     1801 cgttatcgca ctctgagtag ccctggcagc gtatttgttc gttcgacaga tcgtaagcgt 
     1861 cagtatcgct ctatcacagc aggtcgtaac gtagcaaact tcgaaaccgc ggatcttatt 
     1921 gcgggtgcat tcggtgtgga accgcgttat ccgtttgccg atcgccgttt acttgaattt 
     1981 tccttagcga tcagtccgcg tcagcagttt gcagatggtt ggacacgttc actggtgcgc 
     2041 cgttccctgg aagatttatt gccggagccg attcgtcgcc gcccgtggaa aactatgatg 
     2101 aatgaagcat tttggaacga attaacactg gaaactgatc gcctggcgga actggttgca 
     2161 gacccgggcc cggtgacccg ttatttagat attgatgcac tggaagcggc tgtcgatcgt 
     2221 ttcgaaaacg agccaacctc acgcgatgca cgtgctctgt ggcgcgcact gagcttaagc 
     2281 gtttggttgg atagcaccgg ttcaccgcca cgtgaagaat atgatgttcc gacgaccaat 
     2341 cattaacggt ctagcataac cccttggggc ctctaaacgg gtcttgaggg gttttttgag 
     2401 cgctgaaagg aggaactata tccggattgg cgaatgggnn nnnnnnnnnn nnnnnnnnnn 
     2461 nnnnnnnnnn nnnnnnnnnn nnnnnnnnnn nnnnnnnnnn nnnnnnnnnn nnnnnnnnnn 
     2521 nnnnnnnnnn nnnnnnnnnn nnnnnnnnnn nnnnnnnnnn nncnnnnnnn nnnnnnnnnn 
     2581 nnnnnnnnnn nnnnnnnnnn nnnnnnnnnn nnnnnnnnnn nnnnnnnnnn nnnnnnnnnn 
     2641 nnnnnnnnnn nnnnannnnn nnnnnnnnnn nnnnnnnnnn nnnnnnnnnn nnnnnnnnnn 
     2701 nnnncctttg acgttggagt ccacgttctt tnnnnnnnnn nnnnnnnnnn nnnnnnnnnn 
     2761 nnnnnnnnac cctatctcgg tctattcttt tgatttataa gggattttgc cgatttcggc 
     2821 ctattggtta aaaaatgagc tgatttaaca aaaatttaac gcgaatttta acaaaatatt 
     2881 aacgtttaca atttcaggtg gcacttttcg gggaaatgtg cgcggaaccc ctatttgttt 
     2941 atttttctaa atacattcaa atatgtatcc gctcatgaat taattcttag aaaaactcat 
     3001 cgagcatcaa atgaaactgc aatttattca tatcaggatt atcaatacca tatttttgaa 
     3061 aaagccgttt ctgtaatgaa ggagaaaact caccgaggca gttccatagg atggcaagat 
     3121 cctggtatcg gtctgcgatt ccgactcgtc caacatcaat acaacctatt aatttcccct 
     3181 cgtcaaaaat aaggttatca agtgagaaat caccatgagt gacgactgaa tccggtgaga 
     3241 atggcaaaag tttatgcatt tctttccaga cttgttcaac aggccagcca ttacgctcgt 
     3301 catcaaaatc actcgcatca accaaaccgt tattcattcg tgattgcgcc tgagcgagac 
     3361 gaaatacgcg atcgctgtta aaaggacaat tacaaacagg aatcgaatgc aaccggcgca 
     3421 ggaacactgc cagcgcatca acaatatttt cacctgaatc aggatattct tctaatacct 
     3481 ggaatgctgt tttcccgggg atcgcagtgg tgagtaacca tgcatcatca ggagtacgga 
     3541 taaaatgctt gatggtcgga agaggcataa attccgtcag ccagtttagt ctgaccatct 
     3601 catctgtaac atcattggca acgctacctt tgccatgttt cagaaacaac tctggcgcat 
     3661 cgggcttccc atacaatcga tagattgtcg cacctgattg cccgacatta tcgcgagccc 
     3721 atttataccc atataaatca gcatccatgt tggaatttaa tcgcggccta gagcaagacg 
     3781 tttcccgttg aatatggctc ataacacccc ttgtattact gtttatgtaa gcagacagtt 
     3841 ttattgttca tgaccaaaat cccttaacgt gagttttcgt tccactgagc gtcagacccc 
     3901 gtagaaaaga tcaaaggatc ttcttgagat cctttttttc tgcgcgtaat ctgctgcttg 
     3961 caaacaaaaa aaccaccgct accagcggtg gtttgtttgc cggatcaaga gctaccaact 
     4021 ctttttccga aggtaactgg cttcagcaga gcgcagatac caaatactgt ccttctagtg 
     4081 tagccgtagt taggccacca cttcaagaac tctgtagcac cgcctacata cctcgctctg 
     4141 ctaatcctgt taccagtggc tgctgccagt ggcgataagt cgtgtcttac cgggttggac 
     4201 tcaagacgat agttaccgga taaggcgcag cggtcgggct gaacgggggg ttcgtgcaca 
     4261 cagcccagct tggagcgaac gacctacacc gaactgagat acctacagcg tgagctatga 
     4321 gaaagcgcca cgcttcccga agggagaaag gcggacaggt atccggtaag cggcagggtc 
     4381 ggaacaggag agcgcacgag ggagcttcca gggggaaacg cctggtatct ttatagtcct 
     4441 gtcgggtttc gccacctctg acttgagcgt cgatttttgt gatgctcgtc aggggggcgg 
     4501 agcctatgga aaaacgccag caacgcggcc tttttacggt tcctggcctt ttgctggcct 
     4561 tttgctcaca tgttctttcc tgcgttatcc cctgattctg tggataaccg tattaccgcc 
     4621 tttgagtgag ctgataccgc tcgccgcagc cgaacgaccg agcgcagcga gtcagtgagc 
     4681 gaggaagcgg aagagcgcct gatgcggtat tttctcctta cgcatctgtg cggtatttca 
     4741 caccgcatat atggtgcact ctcagtacaa tctgctctga tgccgcatag ttaagccagt 
     4801 atacactccg ctatcgctac gtgactgggt catggctgcg ccccgacacc cgccaacacc 
     4861 cgctgacgcg ccctgacggg cttgtctgct cccggcatcc gcttacagac aagctgtgac 
     4921 cgtctccggg agctgcatgt gtcagaggtt ttcaccgtca tcaccgaaac gcgcgaggca 
     4981 gctgcggtaa agctcatcag cgtggtcgtg aagcgattca cagatgtctg cctgttcatc 
     5041 cgcgtccagc tcgttgagtt tctccagaag cgttaatgtc tggcttctga taaagcgggc 
     5101 catgttaagg gcggtttttt cctgtttggt cactgatgcc tccgtgtaag ggggatttct 
     5161 gttcatgggg gtaatgatac cgatgaaacg agagaggatg ctcacgatac gggttactga 
     5221 tgatgaacat gcccggttac tggaacgttg tgagggtaaa caactggcgg tatggatgcg 
     5281 gcgggaccag agaaaaatca ctcagggtca atgccagcgc ttcgttaata cagatgtagg 
     5341 tgttccacag ggtagccagc agcatcctgc gatgcagatc cggaacataa tggtgcaggg 
     5401 cgctgacttc cgcgtttcca gactttacga aacacggaaa ccgaagacca ttcatgttgt 
     5461 tgctcaggtc gcagacgttt tgcagcagca gtcgcttcac gttcgctcgc gtatcggtga 
     5521 ttcattctgc taaccagtaa ggcaaccccg ccagcctagc cgggtcctca acgacaggag 
     5581 cacgatcatg cgcacccgtg gggccgccat gccggcgata atggcctgct tctcgccgaa 
     5641 acgtttggtg gcgggaccag tgacgaaggc ttgagcgagg gcgtgcaaga ttccgaatac 
     5701 cgcaagcgac aggccgatca tcgtcgcgct ccagcgaaag cggtcctcgc cgaaaatgac 
     5761 ccagagcgct gccggcacct gtcctacgag ttgcatgata aagaagacag tcataagtgc 
     5821 ggcgacgata gtcatgcccc gcgcccaccg gaaggagctg actgggttga aggctctcaa 
     5881 gggcatcggt cgagatcccg gtgcctaatg agtgagctaa cttacattaa ttgcgttgcg 
     5941 ctcactgccc gctttccagt cgggaaacct gtcgtgccag ctgcattaat gaatcggcca 
     6001 acgcgcgggg agaggcggtt tgcgtattgg gcgccagggt ggtttttctt ttcaccagtg 
     6061 agacgggcaa cagctgattg cccttcaccg cctggccctg agagagttgc agcaagcggt 
     6121 ccacgctggt ttgccccagc aggcgaaaat cctgtttgat ggtggttaac ggcgggatat 
     6181 aacatgagct gtcttcggta tcgtcgtatc ccactaccga gatatccgca ccaacgcgca 
     6241 gcccggactc ggtaatggcg cgcattgcgc ccagcgccat ctgatcgttg gcaaccagca 
     6301 tcgcagtggg aacgatgccc tcattcagca tttgcatggt ttgttgaaaa ccggacatgg 
     6361 cactccagtc gccttcccgt tccgctatcg gctgaatttg attgcgagtg agatatttat 
     6421 gccagccagc cagacgcaga cgcgccgaga cagaacttaa tgggcccgct aacagcgcga 
     6481 tttgctggtg acccaatgcg accagatgct ccacgcccag tcgcgtaccg tcttcatggg 
     6541 agaaaataat actgttgatg ggtgtctggt cagagacatc aagaaataac gccggaacat 
     6601 tagtgcaggc agcttccaca gcaatggcat cctggtcatc cagcggatag ttaatgatca 
     6661 gcccactgac gcgttgcgcg agaagattgt gcaccgccgc tttacaggct tcgacgccgc 
     6721 ttcgttctac catcgacacc accacgctgg cacccagttg atcggcgcga gatttaatcg 
     6781 ccgcgacaat ttgcgacggc gcgtgcaggg ccagactgga ggtggcaacg ccaatcagca 
     6841 acgactgttt gcccgccagt tgttgtgcca cgcggttggg aatgtaattc agctccgcca 
     6901 tcgccgcttc cactttttcc cgcgttttcg cagaaacgtg gctggcctgg ttcaccacgc 
     6961 gggaaacggt ctgataagag acaccggcat actctgcgac atcgtataac gttactggtt 
     7021 tcacattcac caccctgaat tgactctctt ccgggcgcta tcatgccata ccgcgaaagg 
     7081 ttttgcgcca ttcgatggtg tccgggatct cgacgctctc ccttatgcga ctcctgcatt 
     7141 aggaagcagc ccagtagtag gttgaggccg ttgagcaccg ccgccgcaag gaatggtgca 
     7201 tgcaaggaga tggcgcccaa cagtcccccg gccacggggc ctgccaccat acccacgccg 
     7261 aaacaagcgc tcatgagccc gaagtggcga gcccgatctt ccccatcggt gatgtcggcg 
     7321 atataggcgc cagcaaccgc acctgtggcg ccggtgatgc cggccacgat gcgtccggcg 
     7381 tagaggatcg agatctcgat cccgcgaaat 
//
