# Supplementary material for: A scalable platform to discover antimicrobials of ribosomal origin
Source: Nat Commun. 2022 Oct 17;13:6135. doi: 10.1038/s41467-022-33890-w (PMC9576775; doi:10.1038/s41467-022-33890-w)
Supplement: Supplementary file 5 — Supplementary Data 2 [file 41467_2022_33890_MOESM5_ESM.zip › Supplementary Data 2/23.gb]

LOCUS       pET28a\CrtE\B\I\T7\promtoer\and\terminator\with\spacers        6924 bp    DNA     circular     29-MAR-2016
SOURCE      
  ORGANISM  
COMMENT     This file is created by Vector NTI
            http://www.invitrogen.com/
COMMENT     ORIGDB|GenBank
COMMENT     VNTDATE|-11171271|
COMMENT     VNTDBDATE|-11171271|
COMMENT     LSOWNER|
COMMENT     VNTNAME|pET28a CrtE B I T7 promtoer and terminator with spacers|
COMMENT     VNTAUTHORNAME|Demo User|
COMMENT     Vector_NTI_Display_Data_(Do_Not_Edit!)
COMMENT     (SXF 
COMMENT      (CGexDoc "pET28a CrtE B I T7 promtoer and terminator with spacers" 0 6924 
COMMENT       (CDBMol 0 0 1 1 1 0 0 0 0 "" "" 0 0 0 0 (CObList) (CObList) (CObList) 
COMMENT        (CObList) -1 "") 
COMMENT       (CDocSetData 1 1 0 0 0 0 "MAIN" 1 1 1 1 0 0 1 1 0 1 10 10 4294967295 50 0 
COMMENT        1 0 (CHomObj 0 0 0 3 75) (CWordArray) (CWordArray) 
COMMENT        (CStringList "BsaI" "BbsI") (CStringList "atg" "gtg") 
COMMENT        (CStringList "taa" "tga" "tag") (CObList) 1 "{(0,1),2}" 0 0 "" 0 
COMMENT        4294967295 0 0 0 0 0 0 0 "MAIN" 0 0 30 0 
COMMENT        (CProteinMotifSearchObject 70 20 1 1 1 1 0 0 1 0 0 0 0 0)) 
COMMENT       (CMolPar 0 0 1 2763 2763 1 6924 0 0 0 0 0 0 0 0) (CStringList) 
COMMENT       (CStringList) (CObList) (COAPar 25 250 50 0 6 4 3 7) 
COMMENT       (COAPar 25 250 50 0 6 4 3 7) (COAPar 25 250 50 0 6 4 3 7) 
COMMENT       (CObList #0=(CRSite (CStringList) "BsaI" "ggtctc" 8 12 0 0 "") 
COMMENT        #1=(CRSite (CStringList) "BbsI" "gaagac" 9 13 4 4965 0 5325 0 5699 1 
COMMENT            6038 1 0 "")) 
COMMENT       (CObList 
COMMENT        #2=(CFSignal (CObList) "Adapter ATGG" 21 0 0 1 4 0 (CStringList) 
COMMENT            (CStringList) 1 1 1 1 "1..4") 
COMMENT        #3=(CFSignal (CObList) "T7 promoter" 30 0 0 5 21 0 (CStringList) 
COMMENT            (CStringList) 1 1 1 1 "5..21") 
COMMENT        #4=(CFSignal (CObList) "lac operator" 103 0 0 24 47 0 (CStringList) 
COMMENT            (CStringList) 1 1 1 1 "24..47") 
COMMENT        #5=(CFSignal (CObList) "Adapter CCCT" 21 0 0 441 444 0 (CStringList) 
COMMENT            (CStringList) 1 1 1 1 "441..444") 
COMMENT        #6=(CFSignal (CObList) "T7 terminator" 43 0 0 393 440 0 (CStringList) 
COMMENT            (CStringList) 1 1 1 1 "393..440") 
COMMENT        #7=(CFSignal (CObList) "Adapter AGCG" 21 0 0 1913 1916 0 (CStringList) 
COMMENT            (CStringList) 1 1 1 1 "3348..3351") 
COMMENT        #8=(CFSignal (CObList) "pET28a backbone" 21 0 0 1917 6924 0 
COMMENT            (CStringList) (CStringList) 1 1 1 1 "3352..8359") 
COMMENT        #9=(CFSignal (CObList) "T7 Promoter" 30 0 0 445 461 0 (CStringList) 
COMMENT            (CStringList) 1 1 1 1 "445..461") 
COMMENT        #10=(CFSignal (CObList) "lac operator" 103 0 0 464 487 0 (CStringList) 
COMMENT             (CStringList) 1 1 1 1 "464..487") 
COMMENT        #11=(CFSignal (CObList) "T7 Terminator" 43 0 0 1865 1912 0 (CStringList) 
COMMENT             (CStringList) 1 1 1 1 "2321..2368") 
COMMENT        #12=(CFSignal (CObList) "sac_prec_WP_118516217.1" 4 0 0 86 388 0 
COMMENT             (CStringList) (CStringList) 1 1 1 1 "") 
COMMENT        #13=(CFSignal (CObList) "sac_WP_118516217.1" 4 0 0 502 1860 0 
COMMENT             (CStringList) (CStringList) 1 1 1 1 "")) (CObList) (CObList) 
COMMENT       (CObList) (CObList) (CObList) (CObList) 
COMMENT       (CTextView 0 
COMMENT        #14=(CGroupPar (CParagraph 0 (0 0) 1 2 0 0 180) 
COMMENT             (CObjectList 
COMMENT              #15=(CRefLinePar 
COMMENT                   (CLinePar (CParagraph 0 (0 0) 0 2 0 0 233) 
COMMENT                    "pET28a CrtE B I T7 promtoer and terminator with spacers" 2) 
COMMENT                   5 "" 0 4) 
COMMENT              #16=(CFolderPar 
COMMENT                   (CGroupPar (CParagraph 1 (0 0) 1 1 0 0 178) 
COMMENT                    (CObjectList 
COMMENT                     #17=(CLinePar (CParagraph 0 (0 0) 1 2 1 0 180) 
COMMENT                          "DNA 'pET28a CrtE B I T7 promtoer and terminator with spacers'" 
COMMENT                          1) 
COMMENT                     #18=(CLinePar (CParagraph 0 (0 0) 1 2 1 0 180) 
COMMENT                          "Local object" 1) 
COMMENT                     #19=(CLinePar (CParagraph 0 (0 0) 1 2 1 0 180) 
COMMENT                          "Created: 03/29/16 07:06PM" 1) 
COMMENT                     #20=(CLinePar (CParagraph 0 (0 0) 1 2 1 0 180) 
COMMENT                          "Last Modified: 03/29/16 07:06PM" 1) 
COMMENT                     #21=(CLinePar (CParagraph 0 (0 0) 1 2 1 0 180) 
COMMENT                          "length: 6924 bp" 1) 
COMMENT                     #22=(CLinePar (CParagraph 0 (0 0) 1 2 1 0 180) 
COMMENT                          "storage type: Basic" 1) 
COMMENT                     #23=(CLinePar (CParagraph 0 (0 0) 1 2 1 0 180) 
COMMENT                          "form: Circular" 1))) "General Description") 
COMMENT              #24=(CFolderPar 
COMMENT                   (CGroupPar (CParagraph 2 (0 0) 1 1 0 0 178) 
COMMENT                    (CObjectList 
COMMENT                     #25=(CLinePar (CParagraph 0 (0 0) 1 2 1 0 180) 
COMMENT                          "Original Source Database: GenBank" 1) 
COMMENT                     #26=(CLinePar (CParagraph 0 (0 0) 1 2 1 0 180) 
COMMENT                          "Modification Date in the Original DB: 29-MAR-2016" 1))) 
COMMENT                   "Standard Fields") 
COMMENT              #27=(CRefLinePar 
COMMENT                   (CLinePar (CParagraph 0 (0 0) 0 2 0 0 233) "Comments" 2) 1 "" 
COMMENT                   0 0) 
COMMENT              #28=(CFolderPar 
COMMENT                   (CGroupPar (CParagraph 8 (0 0) 1 2 0 0 178) (CObjectList)) 
COMMENT                   "Annotations") 
COMMENT              #29=(CFolderPar 
COMMENT                   (CGroupPar (CParagraph 12 (6 0) 1 1 0 0 178) 
COMMENT                    (CObjectList 
COMMENT                     #30=(CFolderPar 
COMMENT                          (CGroupPar (CParagraph 4 (7 4 0) 1 1 1 0 178) 
COMMENT                           (CObjectList 
COMMENT                            #31=(CFolderPar 
COMMENT                                 (CGroupPar 
COMMENT                                  (CParagraph 86 (3 #12# 0) 1 2 2 0 327) 
COMMENT                                  (CObjectList 
COMMENT                                   #32=(CLinePar 
COMMENT                                        (CParagraph 0 (0 0) 1 2 3 0 180) 
COMMENT                                        "Start: 86    End: 388 " 1))) 
COMMENT                                 "sac_prec_WP_118516217.1") 
COMMENT                            #33=(CFolderPar 
COMMENT                                 (CGroupPar 
COMMENT                                  (CParagraph 502 (3 #13# 0) 1 2 2 0 327) 
COMMENT                                  (CObjectList 
COMMENT                                   #34=(CLinePar 
COMMENT                                        (CParagraph 0 (0 0) 1 2 3 0 180) 
COMMENT                                        "Start: 502   End: 1860" 1))) 
COMMENT                                 "sac_WP_118516217.1"))) "CDS (2 total)") 
COMMENT                     #35=(CFolderPar 
COMMENT                          (CGroupPar (CParagraph 21 (7 21 0) 1 1 1 0 178) 
COMMENT                           (CObjectList 
COMMENT                            #36=(CFolderPar 
COMMENT                                 (CGroupPar (CParagraph 1 (3 #2# 0) 1 2 2 0 194) 
COMMENT                                  (CObjectList 
COMMENT                                   #37=(CLinePar 
COMMENT                                        (CParagraph 0 (0 0) 1 2 3 0 180) 
COMMENT                                        "Start: 1     End: 4   " 1) 
COMMENT                                   #38=(CLinePar 
COMMENT                                        (CParagraph 0 (0 0) 1 2 3 0 180) 
COMMENT                                        "Original Location Description:" 1) 
COMMENT                                   #39=(CLinePar 
COMMENT                                        (CParagraph 0 (0 0) 1 2 3 0 180) 
COMMENT                                        "   1..4" 1))) "Adapter ATGG") 
COMMENT                            #40=(CFolderPar 
COMMENT                                 (CGroupPar 
COMMENT                                  (CParagraph 441 (3 #5# 0) 1 2 2 0 194) 
COMMENT                                  (CObjectList 
COMMENT                                   #41=(CLinePar 
COMMENT                                        (CParagraph 0 (0 0) 1 2 3 0 180) 
COMMENT                                        "Start: 441   End: 444 " 1) 
COMMENT                                   #42=(CLinePar 
COMMENT                                        (CParagraph 0 (0 0) 1 2 3 0 180) 
COMMENT                                        "Original Location Description:" 1) 
COMMENT                                   #43=(CLinePar 
COMMENT                                        (CParagraph 0 (0 0) 1 2 3 0 180) 
COMMENT                                        "   441..444" 1))) "Adapter CCCT") 
COMMENT                            #44=(CFolderPar 
COMMENT                                 (CGroupPar 
COMMENT                                  (CParagraph 1913 (3 #7# 0) 1 2 2 0 194) 
COMMENT                                  (CObjectList 
COMMENT                                   #45=(CLinePar 
COMMENT                                        (CParagraph 0 (0 0) 1 2 3 0 180) 
COMMENT                                        "Start: 1913  End: 1916" 1) 
COMMENT                                   #46=(CLinePar 
COMMENT                                        (CParagraph 0 (0 0) 1 2 3 0 180) 
COMMENT                                        "Original Location Description:" 1) 
COMMENT                                   #47=(CLinePar 
COMMENT                                        (CParagraph 0 (0 0) 1 2 3 0 180) 
COMMENT                                        "   3348..3351" 1))) "Adapter AGCG") 
COMMENT                            #48=(CFolderPar 
COMMENT                                 (CGroupPar 
COMMENT                                  (CParagraph 1917 (3 #8# 0) 1 2 2 0 194) 
COMMENT                                  (CObjectList 
COMMENT                                   #49=(CLinePar 
COMMENT                                        (CParagraph 0 (0 0) 1 2 3 0 180) 
COMMENT                                        "Start: 1917  End: 6924" 1) 
COMMENT                                   #50=(CLinePar 
COMMENT                                        (CParagraph 0 (0 0) 1 2 3 0 180) 
COMMENT                                        "Original Location Description:" 1) 
COMMENT                                   #51=(CLinePar 
COMMENT                                        (CParagraph 0 (0 0) 1 2 3 0 180) 
COMMENT                                        "   3352..8359" 1))) "pET28a backbone"))) 
COMMENT                          "Misc. Feature (4 total)") 
COMMENT                     #52=(CFolderPar 
COMMENT                          (CGroupPar (CParagraph 30 (7 30 0) 1 1 1 0 178) 
COMMENT                           (CObjectList 
COMMENT                            #53=(CFolderPar 
COMMENT                                 (CGroupPar (CParagraph 5 (3 #3# 0) 1 2 2 0 194) 
COMMENT                                  (CObjectList 
COMMENT                                   #54=(CLinePar 
COMMENT                                        (CParagraph 0 (0 0) 1 2 3 0 180) 
COMMENT                                        "Start: 5     End: 21  " 1) 
COMMENT                                   #55=(CLinePar 
COMMENT                                        (CParagraph 0 (0 0) 1 2 3 0 180) 
COMMENT                                        "Original Location Description:" 1) 
COMMENT                                   #56=(CLinePar 
COMMENT                                        (CParagraph 0 (0 0) 1 2 3 0 180) 
COMMENT                                        "   5..21" 1))) "T7 promoter") 
COMMENT                            #57=(CFolderPar 
COMMENT                                 (CGroupPar 
COMMENT                                  (CParagraph 445 (3 #9# 0) 1 2 2 0 194) 
COMMENT                                  (CObjectList 
COMMENT                                   #58=(CLinePar 
COMMENT                                        (CParagraph 0 (0 0) 1 2 3 0 180) 
COMMENT                                        "Start: 445   End: 461 " 1) 
COMMENT                                   #59=(CLinePar 
COMMENT                                        (CParagraph 0 (0 0) 1 2 3 0 180) 
COMMENT                                        "Original Location Description:" 1) 
COMMENT                                   #60=(CLinePar 
COMMENT                                        (CParagraph 0 (0 0) 1 2 3 0 180) 
COMMENT                                        "   445..461" 1))) "T7 Promoter"))) 
COMMENT                          "Promoter Prokaryotic (2 total)") 
COMMENT                     #61=(CFolderPar 
COMMENT                          (CGroupPar (CParagraph 43 (7 43 0) 1 1 1 0 178) 
COMMENT                           (CObjectList 
COMMENT                            #62=(CFolderPar 
COMMENT                                 (CGroupPar 
COMMENT                                  (CParagraph 393 (3 #6# 0) 1 2 2 0 194) 
COMMENT                                  (CObjectList 
COMMENT                                   #63=(CLinePar 
COMMENT                                        (CParagraph 0 (0 0) 1 2 3 0 180) 
COMMENT                                        "Start: 393   End: 440 " 1) 
COMMENT                                   #64=(CLinePar 
COMMENT                                        (CParagraph 0 (0 0) 1 2 3 0 180) 
COMMENT                                        "Original Location Description:" 1) 
COMMENT                                   #65=(CLinePar 
COMMENT                                        (CParagraph 0 (0 0) 1 2 3 0 180) 
COMMENT                                        "   393..440" 1))) "T7 terminator") 
COMMENT                            #66=(CFolderPar 
COMMENT                                 (CGroupPar 
COMMENT                                  (CParagraph 1865 (3 #11# 0) 1 2 2 0 194) 
COMMENT                                  (CObjectList 
COMMENT                                   #67=(CLinePar 
COMMENT                                        (CParagraph 0 (0 0) 1 2 3 0 180) 
COMMENT                                        "Start: 1865  End: 1912" 1) 
COMMENT                                   #68=(CLinePar 
COMMENT                                        (CParagraph 0 (0 0) 1 2 3 0 180) 
COMMENT                                        "Original Location Description:" 1) 
COMMENT                                   #69=(CLinePar 
COMMENT                                        (CParagraph 0 (0 0) 1 2 3 0 180) 
COMMENT                                        "   2321..2368" 1))) "T7 Terminator"))) 
COMMENT                          "Terminator (2 total)") 
COMMENT                     #70=(CFolderPar 
COMMENT                          (CGroupPar (CParagraph 103 (7 103 0) 1 1 1 0 178) 
COMMENT                           (CObjectList 
COMMENT                            #71=(CFolderPar 
COMMENT                                 (CGroupPar 
COMMENT                                  (CParagraph 24 (3 #4# 0) 1 2 2 0 194) 
COMMENT                                  (CObjectList 
COMMENT                                   #72=(CLinePar 
COMMENT                                        (CParagraph 0 (0 0) 1 2 3 0 180) 
COMMENT                                        "Start: 24    End: 47  " 1) 
COMMENT                                   #73=(CLinePar 
COMMENT                                        (CParagraph 0 (0 0) 1 2 3 0 180) 
COMMENT                                        "Original Location Description:" 1) 
COMMENT                                   #74=(CLinePar 
COMMENT                                        (CParagraph 0 (0 0) 1 2 3 0 180) 
COMMENT                                        "   24..47" 1))) "lac operator") 
COMMENT                            #75=(CFolderPar 
COMMENT                                 (CGroupPar 
COMMENT                                  (CParagraph 464 (3 #10# 0) 1 2 2 0 194) 
COMMENT                                  (CObjectList 
COMMENT                                   #76=(CLinePar 
COMMENT                                        (CParagraph 0 (0 0) 1 2 3 0 180) 
COMMENT                                        "Start: 464   End: 487 " 1) 
COMMENT                                   #77=(CLinePar 
COMMENT                                        (CParagraph 0 (0 0) 1 2 3 0 180) 
COMMENT                                        "Original Location Description:" 1) 
COMMENT                                   #78=(CLinePar 
COMMENT                                        (CParagraph 0 (0 0) 1 2 3 0 180) 
COMMENT                                        "   464..487" 1))) "lac operator"))) 
COMMENT                          "Operon (2 total)"))) "Feature Map") 
COMMENT              #79=(CFolderPar 
COMMENT                   (CGroupPar (CParagraph 13 (0 0) 1 1 0 0 178) 
COMMENT                    (CObjectList 
COMMENT                     #80=(CRSFolderPar 
COMMENT                          (CFolderPar 
COMMENT                           (CGroupPar (CParagraph 100465144 (8 0) 1 1 1 0 178) 
COMMENT                            (CObjectList 
COMMENT                             #81=(CGroupPar 
COMMENT                                  (CParagraph 0 (10 #1# 0) 1 2 2 0 180) 
COMMENT                                  (CObjectList 
COMMENT                                   #82=(CLinePar 
COMMENT                                        (CParagraph 0 (1 #1# 1) 1 2 2 0 191) 
COMMENT                                        " N1: 4965 " 1) 
COMMENT                                   #83=(CLinePar 
COMMENT                                        (CParagraph 0 (1 #1# 2) 1 2 2 0 191) 
COMMENT                                        " N2: 5325 " 1) 
COMMENT                                   #84=(CLinePar 
COMMENT                                        (CParagraph 0 (1 #1# 3) 1 2 2 0 191) 
COMMENT                                        " N3: 5699 (on complementary strand)" 1) 
COMMENT                                   #85=(CLinePar 
COMMENT                                        (CParagraph 0 (1 #1# 4) 1 2 2 0 191) 
COMMENT                                        " N4: 6038 (on complementary strand)" 1))))) 
COMMENT                           "BbsI: 4 sites") 8 12 "GAAGACNNNNNNN" "CTTCTGNNNNNNN") 
COMMENT                     #86=(CRSFolderPar 
COMMENT                          (CFolderPar 
COMMENT                           (CGroupPar (CParagraph 100465368 (8 0) 1 1 1 0 178) 
COMMENT                            (CObjectList)) "BsaI: 0 sites") 7 11 "GGTCTCNNNNNN" 
COMMENT                          "CCAGAGNNNNNN"))) "Restriction/Methylation Map")))) 
COMMENT       (CGraphView 
COMMENT        (CWStyleSheet 
COMMENT         (CObjectList 
COMMENT          #87=(CWidgetStyle "RSite Label" 1 (LOGPEN 0 0 13408563) 1 0 1 
COMMENT               (LOGFONT 0 0 0 0 400 0 0 0 0 3 2 1 18 "Georgia") 0.555556 0 1 5 
COMMENT               "@N (@S)" 0) 
COMMENT          #88=(CWidgetStyle "Signal Label" 1 (LOGPEN 0 0 0) 1 0 1 
COMMENT               (LOGFONT 0 0 0 0 700 0 0 0 0 3 2 1 34 "Arial") 0.666667 0 1 1 
COMMENT               "@N" 0) 
COMMENT          #89=(CWidgetStyle "Molecule Label 2" 0 0 1 
COMMENT               (LOGFONT 0 0 0 0 400 0 0 0 0 3 2 1 18 "Georgia") 0.555556 0 1 16 
COMMENT               "@L bp" 0) 
COMMENT          #90=(CWidgetStyle "Molecule Label 1" 0 0 1 
COMMENT               (LOGFONT 0 0 0 0 400 0 0 0 0 3 2 1 34 "Verdana") 0.833333 0 1 1 
COMMENT               "@N" 0) 
COMMENT          #91=(CWidgetStyle "Shape 3" 1 (LOGPEN 0 0 3355545) 1 1 
COMMENT               (LOGBRUSH 0 6724095 0) 0 0 1 (LOGSHAPE 9 1 0.8 1.8 0)) 
COMMENT          #92=(CWidgetStyle "Shape 1" 1 (LOGPEN 0 0 6723840) 1 1 
COMMENT               (LOGBRUSH 0 10079334 0) 0 0 1 (LOGSHAPE 9 1 0.8 1.8 0)) 
COMMENT          #93=(CWidgetStyle "Axis" 1 (LOGPEN 0 0 10079436) 2 1 
COMMENT               (LOGBRUSH 0 13434879 0) 0 0 1 (LOGSHAPE 10 1 0 0 0)) 
COMMENT          #94=(CWidgetStyle "Line 2" 1 (LOGPEN 0 0 6723840) 8 0 0 0 1 
COMMENT               (LOGSHAPE 1 1.9 0 0 0)) 
COMMENT          #95=(CWidgetStyle "RSite" 1 (LOGPEN 0 0 10053171) 8 0 0 0 1 
COMMENT               (LOGSHAPE 1 1.9 0 0 0)) 
COMMENT          #96=(CWidgetStyle "Short Signal" 1 (LOGPEN 0 0 13395507) 10 0 0 0 1 
COMMENT               (LOGSHAPE 1 1.9 0 0 0)) 
COMMENT          #97=(CWidgetStyle "Uniq RSite Label" 1 (LOGPEN 0 0 153) 1 0 1 
COMMENT               (LOGFONT 0 0 0 0 400 0 0 0 0 3 2 1 18 "Georgia") 0.555556 128 1 5 
COMMENT               "@N (@S)" 0) 
COMMENT          #98=(CWidgetStyle "Vanilla" 1 (LOGPEN 0 0 0) 1 1 
COMMENT               (LOGBRUSH 0 16777215 0) 1 
COMMENT               (LOGFONT 0 0 0 0 400 0 0 0 0 7 48 2 18 "Times New Roman") 0.8 0 1 
COMMENT               2 "?" 0) 
COMMENT          #99=(CWidgetStyle "Mark 1" 0 0 1 
COMMENT               (LOGFONT 0 0 0 0 400 0 0 0 2 7 48 2 2 "Windings") 0.7 0 1 2 "?" 0) 
COMMENT          #100=(CWidgetStyle "Motif Label" 1 (LOGPEN 0 0 16744512) 1 0 1 
COMMENT                (LOGFONT 0 0 0 0 400 0 0 0 0 3 2 1 34 "Arial") 0.611111 8388608 
COMMENT                1 65535 "@N (@H)" 0) 
COMMENT          #101=(CWidgetStyle "Fragment Label 2" 1 (LOGPEN 0 0 0) 1 0 1 
COMMENT                (LOGFONT 0 0 0 0 400 0 0 0 0 3 2 1 49 "Courier New") 1.05 0 1 48 
COMMENT                "@F bp (molecule @L bp)" 0) 
COMMENT          #102=(CWidgetStyle "Fragment Label 1" 1 (LOGPEN 0 0 0) 1 0 1 
COMMENT                (LOGFONT 0 0 0 0 400 0 0 0 0 3 2 1 34 "Arial") 0.91 0 1 1 
COMMENT                "Fragment of @N" 0) 
COMMENT          #103=(CWidgetStyle "Shape 4" 1 (LOGPEN 0 0 0) 1 1 
COMMENT                (LOGBRUSH 2 8388608 5) 0 0 0) 
COMMENT          #104=(CWidgetStyle "Shape 2" 1 (LOGPEN 0 0 0) 1 1 (LOGBRUSH 0 128 0) 0 
COMMENT                0 0) 
COMMENT          #105=(CWidgetStyle "Shape 0" 1 (LOGPEN 0 0 0) 1 1 (LOGBRUSH 0 0 0) 0 0 
COMMENT                0) 
COMMENT          #106=(CWidgetStyle "ORF" 1 (LOGPEN 0 0 16384) 8 0 0 0 1 
COMMENT                (LOGSHAPE 7 0.2 3.41182 2.86186 0.609808)) 
COMMENT          #107=(CWidgetStyle "Line 4" 1 (LOGPEN 0 0 32768) 8 0 0 0 0) 
COMMENT          #108=(CWidgetStyle "Line 3" 1 (LOGPEN 0 0 16711680) 8 0 0 0 0) 
COMMENT          #109=(CWidgetStyle "Line 1" 1 (LOGPEN 0 0 16711680) 1 0 0 0 0) 
COMMENT          #110=(CWidgetStyle "Short Promoter" 1 (LOGPEN 0 0 128) 6 0 0 0 0) 
COMMENT          #111=(CWidgetStyle "Motif" 1 (LOGPEN 0 0 0) 1 0 0 0 0) 
COMMENT          #112=(CWidgetStyle "Line 0" 1 (LOGPEN 0 0 0) 8 0 0 0 0) 
COMMENT          #113=(CWidgetStyle "Void" 0 0 0 0 0) 
COMMENT          #114=(CWidgetStyle "General Label" 1 (LOGPEN 0 0 0) 1 0 1 
COMMENT                (LOGFONT 0 0 0 0 400 0 0 0 0 3 2 1 18 "Times New Roman") 0.91 0 
COMMENT                1 3 "@T @N " 0) 
COMMENT          #115=(CWidgetStyle "Position" 1 (LOGPEN 0 0 0) 1 0 0 0 0) 
COMMENT          #116=(CWidgetStyle "Annotation" 0 0 1 
COMMENT                (LOGFONT 0 0 0 0 400 0 0 0 0 3 2 1 18 "Times New Roman") 0.91 0 
COMMENT                0 0) 
COMMENT          #117=(CWidgetStyle "Position Label" 1 (LOGPEN 0 0 8388608) 1 0 1 
COMMENT                (LOGFONT 0 0 0 0 400 0 1 0 0 3 2 1 34 "Arial") 0.63 8388608 1 1 
COMMENT                "@N" 0) 
COMMENT          #118=(CWidgetStyle "Range" 1 (LOGPEN 0 0 0) 1 1 
COMMENT                (LOGBRUSH 0 16777215 0) 0 0 0) 
COMMENT          #119=(CWidgetStyle "Range Label" 1 (LOGPEN 0 0 8388608) 1 0 1 
COMMENT                (LOGFONT 0 0 0 0 400 0 1 0 0 3 2 1 34 "Arial") 0.63 8388608 1 1 
COMMENT                "@N" 0) 
COMMENT          #120=(CWidgetStyle "ORF Label" 1 (LOGPEN 0 0 49216) 1 0 1 
COMMENT                (LOGFONT 0 0 0 0 400 0 0 0 0 3 2 1 18 "Times New Roman") 
COMMENT                0.611111 0 1 65535 "@N" 0) 
COMMENT          #121=(CWidgetStyle "CDS Label" 1 (LOGPEN 0 0 4227264) 1 0 1 
COMMENT                (LOGFONT 0 0 0 0 400 0 0 0 0 3 2 1 34 "Arial") 0.555556 255 1 1 
COMMENT                "@N" 0) 
COMMENT          #122=(CWidgetStyle "Shape 5" 1 (LOGPEN 0 0 0) 3 1 
COMMENT                (LOGBRUSH 0 16777113 0) 1 
COMMENT                (LOGFONT 0 0 0 0 400 0 0 0 0 7 48 2 50 "Arial") 0.9 0 0 1 
COMMENT                (LOGSHAPE 9 1 0.8 1.8 0)) 
COMMENT          #123=(CWidgetStyle "CDS" 1 (LOGPEN 0 0 0) 1 1 (LOGBRUSH 2 39423 3) 0 0 
COMMENT                1 (LOGSHAPE 9 1 0.8 1.8 0)) 
COMMENT          #124=(CWidgetStyle "Label 2" 1 (LOGPEN 0 0 4227264) 1 0 1 
COMMENT                (LOGFONT 0 0 0 0 400 0 0 0 0 3 2 1 34 "Arial") 0.944444 8388608 
COMMENT                1 1 "@N" 0) 
COMMENT          #125=(CWidgetStyle "Label 3" 1 (LOGPEN 0 0 8421376) 1 0 1 
COMMENT                (LOGFONT 0 0 0 0 700 255 0 0 0 3 2 1 34 "Arial") 0.833333 255 1 
COMMENT                5 "@N (@S)" 0) 
COMMENT          #126=(CWidgetStyle "Label 4" 1 (LOGPEN 0 0 8437824) 1 0 1 
COMMENT                (LOGFONT 0 0 0 0 400 0 0 0 0 3 2 1 34 "Arial") 0.722222 0 1 5 
COMMENT                "@N (@S)" 0)) 0.164644 1.74233 0.164644 2.53336 
COMMENT         (70 (CShapeMapEntry 0 "Unique RSite" 1 "Uniq RSite Label") 67 
COMMENT          (CShapeMapEntry 0 "ORF" 0 "ORF Label")) 40.0378 40.0378 39 39 0.1 
COMMENT         -6293) 1 1 0 1 1 
COMMENT        (mapper: 20.1315 -19.7027 40.0378 40.0378 0.01 10 -1 6924 6924 1 0 0) 
COMMENT        #127=(CGroupWidget (CWidget 0 (0 0) 1 2 0 0 Nil 1836020336 100) 
COMMENT              (CObjectList 
COMMENT               #128=(CGroupWidget (CWidget 1 (0 0) 1 2 0 0 Nil -842 100) 
COMMENT                     (CObjectList 
COMMENT                      #129=(CAxis 
COMMENT                            (CWideLine 
COMMENT                             (CWidget 0 (0 0) 1 2 0 0 #93# 100800988 0) 
COMMENT                             (LOGPEN 0 0 10079436) 2 (LOGBRUSH 0 13434879 0) 1 
COMMENT                             6.27509 6.27309 1 0.0214037) 0.0906006) 
COMMENT                      #130=(CLabel 
COMMENT                            (CWidget 1001 (0 0) 1 2 0 0 #90# 461540817 100) 
COMMENT                            (LOGPEN 0 0 0) 1 
COMMENT                            (LOGFONT 58 22 0 0 400 0 0 0 0 3 2 1 34 "Verdana") 
COMMENT                            1.74233 0.833333 0 
COMMENT                            "pET28a CrtE B I T7 promtoer and terminator with spacers" 
COMMENT                            "@N" 1 0 0.871165 0 -10 33.0438 1.47361 Nil) 
COMMENT                      #131=(CLabel 
COMMENT                            (CWidget 1002 (0 0) 1 2 0 0 #89# 455773705 100) 
COMMENT                            (LOGPEN 0 0 0) 1 
COMMENT                            (LOGFONT 38 14 0 0 400 0 0 0 0 3 2 1 18 "Georgia") 
COMMENT                            1.74233 0.555556 0 "6924 bp" "@L bp" 16 0 -0.871165 
COMMENT                            0 -10.8 2.99717 0.974079 Nil)) (CObjectList)) 
COMMENT               #132=(CGroupWidget (CWidget 10 (6 0) 1 2 0 0 Nil -251 100) 
COMMENT                     (CObjectList 
COMMENT                      #133=(CGroupWidget 
COMMENT                            (CWidget 4 (7 4 0) 1 2 0 0 Nil -459 100) 
COMMENT                            (CObjectList 
COMMENT                             #134=(CWideArrow 
COMMENT                                   (CWideLine 
COMMENT                                    (CWidget 0 (3 #12# 0) 1 2 0 0 #91# 0 100) 
COMMENT                                    (LOGPEN 0 0 3355545) 1 
COMMENT                                    (LOGBRUSH 0 6724095 0) 1 5.92165 6.19617 1 
COMMENT                                    0.082322) 0.8 1.8 0) 
COMMENT                             #135=(CLabel 
COMMENT                                   (CWidget 0 (0 0) 1 2 0 0 #88# 458919321 100) 
COMMENT                                   (LOGPEN 0 0 0) 1 
COMMENT                                   (LOGFONT 46 17 0 0 700 0 0 0 0 3 2 1 34 
COMMENT                                    "Arial") 1.74233 0.666667 0 
COMMENT                                   "sac prec WP 118516217.1" "@N" 1 12.049 
COMMENT                                   12.1963 0 -10 9.99056 1.07399 #134#) 
COMMENT                             #136=(CWideArrow 
COMMENT                                   (CWideLine 
COMMENT                                    (CWidget 0 (3 #13# 0) 1 2 0 0 #91# 0 100) 
COMMENT                                    (LOGPEN 0 0 3355545) 1 
COMMENT                                    (LOGBRUSH 0 6724095 0) 1 4.58801 5.81928 1 
COMMENT                                    0.082322) 0.8 1.8 0) 
COMMENT                             #137=(CLabel 
COMMENT                                   (CWidget 0 (0 0) 1 2 0 0 #88# 466259433 100) 
COMMENT                                   (LOGPEN 0 0 0) 1 
COMMENT                                   (LOGFONT 46 17 0 0 700 0 0 0 0 3 2 1 34 
COMMENT                                    "Arial") 1.74233 0.666667 0 
COMMENT                                   "sac WP 118516217.1" "@N" 1 17.6413 3.48466 0 
COMMENT                                   -10 8.01742 1.07399 #136#)) (CObjectList)) 
COMMENT                      #138=(CGroupWidget 
COMMENT                            (CWidget 21 (7 21 0) 1 2 0 0 Nil -949 100) 
COMMENT                            (CObjectList 
COMMENT                             #139=(CScratch 
COMMENT                                   (CWidget 0 (3 #2# 0) 1 2 0 0 #96# 1337 100) 
COMMENT                                   (LOGPEN 0 8 13395507) 10 1 6.27319 1.9 
COMMENT                                   0.082322 1) 
COMMENT                             #140=(CLabel 
COMMENT                                   (CWidget 0 (0 0) 1 2 0 0 #88# 449220117 100) 
COMMENT                                   (LOGPEN 0 0 0) 1 
COMMENT                                   (LOGFONT 46 17 0 0 700 0 0 0 0 3 2 1 34 
COMMENT                                    "Arial") 1.74233 0.666667 0 "Adapter ATGG" 
COMMENT                                   "@N" 1 4.45535 17.4233 0 -10 5.86945 1.07399 
COMMENT                                   #139#) 
COMMENT                             #141=(CScratch 
COMMENT                                   (CWidget 0 (3 #5# 0) 1 2 0 0 #96# 57638928 
COMMENT                                    100) (LOGPEN 0 8 13395507) 10 1 5.87454 1.9 
COMMENT                                   0.082322 1) 
COMMENT                             #142=(CLabel 
COMMENT                                   (CWidget 0 (0 0) 1 2 0 0 #88# 465472957 100) 
COMMENT                                   (LOGPEN 0 0 0) 1 
COMMENT                                   (LOGFONT 46 17 0 0 700 0 0 0 0 3 2 1 34 
COMMENT                                    "Arial") 1.74233 0.666667 0 "Adapter CCCT" 
COMMENT                                   "@N" 1 13.935 8.71165 0 -10 5.86945 1.07399 
COMMENT                                   #141#) 
COMMENT                             #143=(CScratch 
COMMENT                                   (CWidget 0 (3 #7# 0) 1 2 0 0 #96# 57638088 
COMMENT                                    100) (LOGPEN 0 8 13395507) 10 1 4.5409 1.9 
COMMENT                                   0.082322 1) 
COMMENT                             #144=(CLabel 
COMMENT                                   (CWidget 0 (0 0) 1 2 0 0 #88# 460754533 100) 
COMMENT                                   (LOGPEN 0 0 0) 1 
COMMENT                                   (LOGFONT 46 17 0 0 700 0 0 0 0 3 2 1 34 
COMMENT                                    "Arial") 1.74233 0.666667 0 "Adapter AGCG" 
COMMENT                                   "@N" 1 16.7181 -3.48466 0 -10 5.96936 1.07399 
COMMENT                                   #143#) 
COMMENT                             #145=(CWideArrow 
COMMENT                                   (CWideLine 
COMMENT                                    (CWidget 0 (3 #8# 0) 1 2 0 0 #92# 0 100) 
COMMENT                                    (LOGPEN 0 0 6723840) 1 
COMMENT                                    (LOGBRUSH 0 10079334 0) 0.835356 6.27319 
COMMENT                                    4.53728 1 0.082322) 0.8 1.8 0) 
COMMENT                             #146=(CLabel 
COMMENT                                   (CWidget 0 (0 0) 1 2 0 0 #88# 468094453 100) 
COMMENT                                   (LOGPEN 0 0 0) 1 
COMMENT                                   (LOGFONT 46 17 0 0 700 0 0 0 0 3 2 1 34 
COMMENT                                    "Arial") 1.74233 0.666667 0 
COMMENT                                   "pET28a backbone" "@N" 1 -14.8338 -8.71165 0 
COMMENT                                   -10 7.0933 1.07399 #145#)) (CObjectList)) 
COMMENT                      #147=(CGroupWidget 
COMMENT                            (CWidget 30 (7 30 0) 1 2 0 0 Nil -1158 100) 
COMMENT                            (CObjectList 
COMMENT                             #148=(CPromoterArrow 
COMMENT                                   (CLine 
COMMENT                                    (CWidget 0 (3 #3# 0) 1 2 0 0 #110# 0 100) 
COMMENT                                    (LOGPEN 0 4 128) 6 1.16464 6.18229 6.26956) 
COMMENT                                   0.4 0.082322 1.08464 1.8 1.8 0) 
COMMENT                             #149=(CLabel 
COMMENT                                   (CWidget 0 (0 0) 1 2 0 0 #88# 453938733 100) 
COMMENT                                   (LOGPEN 0 0 0) 1 
COMMENT                                   (LOGFONT 46 17 0 0 700 0 0 0 0 3 2 1 34 
COMMENT                                    "Arial") 1.74233 0.666667 0 "T7 promoter" 
COMMENT                                   "@N" 1 4.37352 13.9386 0 -10 4.9703 1.07399 
COMMENT                                   #148#) 
COMMENT                             #150=(CPromoterArrow 
COMMENT                                   (CLine 
COMMENT                                    (CWidget 0 (3 #9# 0) 1 2 0 0 #110# 0 100) 
COMMENT                                    (LOGPEN 0 4 128) 6 1.16464 5.78365 5.87092) 
COMMENT                                   0.4 0.082322 1.08464 1.8 1.8 0) 
COMMENT                             #151=(CLabel 
COMMENT                                   (CWidget 0 (0 0) 1 2 0 0 #88# 446598877 100) 
COMMENT                                   (LOGPEN 0 0 0) 1 
COMMENT                                   (LOGFONT 46 17 0 0 700 0 0 0 0 3 2 1 34 
COMMENT                                    "Arial") 1.74233 0.666667 0 "T7 Promoter" 
COMMENT                                   "@N" 1 15.4003 5.22699 0 -10 5.02026 1.07399 
COMMENT                                   #150#)) (CObjectList)) 
COMMENT                      #152=(CGroupWidget 
COMMENT                            (CWidget 43 (7 43 0) 1 2 0 0 Nil -461 100) 
COMMENT                            (CObjectList 
COMMENT                             #153=(CScratch 
COMMENT                                   (CWidget 0 (3 #6# 0) 1 2 0 0 #96# 1 100) 
COMMENT                                   (LOGPEN 0 8 13395507) 10 1 5.91803 1.9 
COMMENT                                   0.082322 1) 
COMMENT                             #154=(CLabel 
COMMENT                                   (CWidget 0 (0 0) 1 2 0 0 #88# 454200897 100) 
COMMENT                                   (LOGPEN 0 0 0) 1 
COMMENT                                   (LOGFONT 46 17 0 0 700 0 0 0 0 3 2 1 34 
COMMENT                                    "Arial") 1.74233 0.666667 0 "T7 terminator" 
COMMENT                                   "@N" 1 12.0848 10.454 0 -10 5.41988 1.07399 
COMMENT                                   #153#) 
COMMENT                             #155=(CScratch 
COMMENT                                   (CWidget 0 (3 #11# 0) 1 2 0 0 #96# 0 100) 
COMMENT                                   (LOGPEN 0 8 13395507) 10 1 4.58439 1.9 
COMMENT                                   0.082322 1) 
COMMENT                             #156=(CLabel 
COMMENT                                   (CWidget 0 (0 0) 1 2 0 0 #88# 436899625 100) 
COMMENT                                   (LOGPEN 0 0 0) 1 
COMMENT                                   (LOGFONT 46 17 0 0 700 0 0 0 0 3 2 1 34 
COMMENT                                    "Arial") 1.74233 0.666667 0 "T7 Terminator" 
COMMENT                                   "@N" 1 16.5733 -1.74233 0 -10 5.64467 1.07399 
COMMENT                                   #155#)) (CObjectList)) 
COMMENT                      #157=(CGroupWidget 
COMMENT                            (CWidget 103 (7 103 0) 1 2 0 0 Nil -321 100) 
COMMENT                            (CObjectList 
COMMENT                             #158=(CScratch 
COMMENT                                   (CWidget 0 (3 #4# 0) 1 2 0 0 #96# 0 100) 
COMMENT                                   (LOGPEN 0 8 13395507) 10 1 6.25235 1.9 
COMMENT                                   0.082322 1) 
COMMENT                             #159=(CLabel 
COMMENT                                   (CWidget 0 (0 0) 1 2 0 0 #88# 448433849 100) 
COMMENT                                   (LOGPEN 0 0 0) 1 
COMMENT                                   (LOGFONT 46 17 0 0 700 0 0 0 0 3 2 1 34 
COMMENT                                    "Arial") 1.74233 0.666667 0 "lac operator" 
COMMENT                                   "@N" 1 4.05913 15.681 0 -10 4.84542 1.07399 
COMMENT                                   #158#) 
COMMENT                             #160=(CScratch 
COMMENT                                   (CWidget 0 (3 #10# 0) 1 2 0 0 #96# 101253624 
COMMENT                                    100) (LOGPEN 0 8 13395507) 10 1 5.8537 1.9 
COMMENT                                   0.082322 1) 
COMMENT                             #161=(CLabel 
COMMENT                                   (CWidget 0 (0 0) 1 2 0 0 #88# 451055345 100) 
COMMENT                                   (LOGPEN 0 0 0) 1 
COMMENT                                   (LOGFONT 46 17 0 0 700 0 0 0 0 3 2 1 34 
COMMENT                                    "Arial") 1.74233 0.666667 0 "lac operator" 
COMMENT                                   "@N" 1 14.5475 6.96932 0 -10 4.84542 1.07399 
COMMENT                                   #160#)) (CObjectList))) (CObjectList)) 
COMMENT               #162=(CGroupWidget (CWidget 11 (8 0) 1 2 0 0 Nil -598 100) 
COMMENT                     (CObjectList 
COMMENT                      #163=(CGroupWidget 
COMMENT                            (CWidget 4 (10 #1# 0) 1 2 0 0 Nil -738 100) 
COMMENT                            (CObjectList 
COMMENT                             #164=(CScratch 
COMMENT                                   (CWidget 1 (1 #1# 1) 1 2 0 0 #95# 1 100) 
COMMENT                                   (LOGPEN 0 6 10053171) 8 1 1.77577 1.9 
COMMENT                                   0.082322 1) 
COMMENT                             #165=(CLabel 
COMMENT                                   (CWidget 0 (0 0) 1 2 0 0 #87# 438734645 100) 
COMMENT                                   (LOGPEN 0 0 13408563) 1 
COMMENT                                   (LOGFONT 38 14 0 0 400 0 0 0 0 3 2 1 18 
COMMENT                                    "Georgia") 1.74233 0.555556 0 
COMMENT                                   "{\\i Bbs}I (4965)" "@N (@S)" 5 -15.4141 
COMMENT                                   -3.48466 0 -10 4.34589 0.974079 #164#) 
COMMENT                             #166=(CScratch 
COMMENT                                   (CWidget 2 (1 #1# 2) 1 2 0 0 #95# 101109912 
COMMENT                                    100) (LOGPEN 0 6 10053171) 8 1 1.44961 1.9 
COMMENT                                   0.082322 1) 
COMMENT                             #167=(CLabel 
COMMENT                                   (CWidget 0 (0 0) 1 2 0 0 #87# 443453261 100) 
COMMENT                                   (LOGPEN 0 0 13408563) 1 
COMMENT                                   (LOGFONT 38 14 0 0 400 0 0 0 0 3 2 1 18 
COMMENT                                    "Georgia") 1.74233 0.555556 0 
COMMENT                                   "{\\i Bbs}I (5325)" "@N (@S)" 5 -15.5393 
COMMENT                                   1.74233 0 -10 4.27096 0.974079 #166#) 
COMMENT                             #168=(CScratch 
COMMENT                                   (CWidget 3 (1 #1# 3) 1 2 0 0 #95# 100528448 
COMMENT                                    100) (LOGPEN 0 6 10053171) 8 1 1.11076 1.9 
COMMENT                                   0.082322 1) 
COMMENT                             #169=(CLabel 
COMMENT                                   (CWidget 0 (0 0) 1 2 0 0 #87# 443715425 100) 
COMMENT                                   (LOGPEN 0 0 13408563) 1 
COMMENT                                   (LOGFONT 38 14 0 0 400 0 0 0 0 3 2 1 18 
COMMENT                                    "Georgia") 1.74233 0.555556 0 
COMMENT                                   "{\\i Bbs}I (5699)" "@N (@S)" 5 -14.7295 
COMMENT                                   5.22699 0 -10 4.27096 0.974079 #168#) 
COMMENT                             #170=(CScratch 
COMMENT                                   (CWidget 4 (1 #1# 4) 1 2 0 0 #95# 1 100) 
COMMENT                                   (LOGPEN 0 6 10053171) 8 1 0.803627 1.9 
COMMENT                                   0.082322 1) 
COMMENT                             #171=(CLabel 
COMMENT                                   (CWidget 0 (0 0) 1 2 0 0 #87# 441880197 100) 
COMMENT                                   (LOGPEN 0 0 13408563) 1 
COMMENT                                   (LOGFONT 38 14 0 0 400 0 0 0 0 3 2 1 18 
COMMENT                                    "Georgia") 1.74233 0.555556 0 
COMMENT                                   "{\\i Bbs}I (6038)" "@N (@S)" 5 -12.8721 
COMMENT                                   8.71165 0 -10 4.34589 0.974079 #170#)) 
COMMENT                            (CObjectList))) (CObjectList)) 
COMMENT               #172=(CGroupWidget (CWidget 14 (16 0) 1 2 0 0 Nil 1836020336 100) 
COMMENT                     (CObjectList) (CObjectList)) 
COMMENT               #173=(CGroupWidget (CWidget 12 (0 0) 1 2 0 0 Nil 1701672291 100) 
COMMENT                     (CObjectList) (CObjectList))) (CObjectList))) 
COMMENT       (CSeqView 10 10 (CObjectList) (CObList) 1 (CObList)) (CObList) 87462704 
COMMENT       (CStringList) 2082602632 0 (CObList)))
FEATURES             Location/Qualifiers
     misc_feature    1..4
                     /vntifkey="21"
                     /label=Adapter\ATGG
     promoter        5..21
                     /vntifkey="30"
                     /label=T7\promoter
     operon          24..47
                     /vntifkey="103"
                     /label=lac\operator
     misc_feature    441..444
                     /vntifkey="21"
                     /label=Adapter\CCCT
     terminator      393..440
                     /vntifkey="43"
                     /label=T7\terminator
     misc_feature    1913..1916
                     /vntifkey="21"
                     /label=Adapter\AGCG
     misc_feature    1917..6924
                     /vntifkey="21"
                     /label=pET28a\backbone
     promoter        445..461
                     /vntifkey="30"
                     /label=T7\Promoter
     operon          464..487
                     /vntifkey="103"
                     /label=lac\operator
     terminator      1865..1912
                     /vntifkey="43"
                     /label=T7\Terminator
     CDS             86..388
                     /vntifkey="4"
                     /label=sac_prec_WP_118516217.1
     CDS             502..1860
                     /vntifkey="4"
                     /label=sac_WP_118516217.1
BASE COUNT     1724 a      1777 c      1758 g      1665 t 
ORIGIN
        1 atggtaatac gactcactat aggggaattg tgagcggata acaattccaa ggagatatac 
       61 aatgcaccac caccaccacc acgcaatgaa aattgtgttt gaagggaata agaatcgtgt 
      121 taacgcgatg agcaactgtg ggtgcgcctg ttacccgagt atcggcgcga ttggcaataa 
      181 taaacctagc cttcaggtgg ctcactaaca acgttgaagg tcccggatta gactggctgg 
      241 atctatgccg tgacacccgt tatactccat taccgtctgt gggtcacagc ttgttgtgga 
      301 ctggattgcc attctctcag tgtattacgc aggccggcgc acgggtccca tataaacctg 
      361 tcatagctta cctgactcta cttggaaacg gtctagcata accccttggg gcctctaaac 
      421 gggtcttgag gggttttttg cccttaatac gactcactat aggggaattg tgagcggata 
      481 acaattccaa ggagatatac aatggtcgac aaaatgtata aaatctttta cagcaaaagc 
      541 aataaacgct acttgtacga cagcatttcg aataatttct tcgaggtgga taacgaatcc 
      601 ttcagcctgt tgaatgcgct ggaaggcaag acccaagaac tgcagtgcct ggggactgaa 
      661 ttttgggaat ctgtatacgg caagggaccc atcgtgaaac ttgaccagat gccggcaatc 
      721 accgatattg atgagacgcc cgaaattctt gtccttgaac tgacgcaaca atgcaacttt 
      781 cgctgcgagt actgcgtata ttcaggacac tacaaatacg aacgcaaaca ccagaatatt 
      841 cgtatgtcaa aagaaattgt ggacgagatt gtagataagt acttccgcac cgaaaaggcg 
      901 ccggattacg tctcgctgta cggtggcgag ccgttgctgc agttcagcct gattcagtat 
      961 ttagtgcaga aaattgagaa aatcggtaaa acccccgaat atgccatgac caccaatggg 
     1021 tcgctgatcc tgaatgaaac gattgcgcgc tttctggtgg acaagaaggt acatctgacg 
     1081 atttcgtttg atggcctgaa tcacgacctg taccgcaaga ctgtgaatca cgaacagacc 
     1141 agcgaactgg tgtttaaagc cctggaactg ctgaaagaga tcgatgagaa ctactttaaa 
     1201 gattacatct cactgtcgat tacactggcc ccgccttacc agcttgcgga aaacgcgaac 
     1261 tattttaaca gtcacaaact cctgtcggaa ttaaaattgt tagttaatac ggtgaacgac 
     1321 caggattctg acttcttcga tagcatcgac attaagaagg agcgtcagaa gctgagtgac 
     1381 gactattcac tgctggcaga agagtttatc aaaatggatg gctttgggaa accattccac 
     1441 aaagctcttt tcgctgacgc gatgctgcgc atcgaagatc gcgaaatgtc cttacagacc 
     1501 aaagcctacc cgccggggcc gtgtaatccc ggcaagaacc gcctgtttat cacagccaca 
     1561 ggaaacaagt acatgtgcga acgtgtagga aaatatggct acttagggaa cattcaggat 
     1621 aaccgtaaac aggtcaatct ttatcacaag gtgcttaagg attttaagaa gtgcattacg 
     1681 cctcactgcc aggaatgcct ttacattcgt atctgcgatg catgttacag tctgtttcgt 
     1741 gagagcgacc atatgggtgg cgaaaagcgc attcgcgaga tctgtaatga gaaatgcaaa 
     1801 tggtttgact tcatgattta tatcttcctg tctaagaagg aacgcggaaa ctttgaataa 
     1861 cggtctagca taaccccttg gggcctctaa acgggtcttg aggggttttt tgagcgctga 
     1921 aaggaggaac tatatccgga ttggcgaatg ggnnnnnnnn nnnnnnnnnn nnnnnnnnnn 
     1981 nnnnnnnnnn nnnnnnnnnn nnnnnnnnnn nnnnnnnnnn nnnnnnnnnn nnnnnnnnnn 
     2041 nnnnnnnnnn nnnnnnnnnn nnnnnnnnnn nnnnnncnnn nnnnnnnnnn nnnnnnnnnn 
     2101 nnnnnnnnnn nnnnnnnnnn nnnnnnnnnn nnnnnnnnnn nnnnnnnnnn nnnnnnnnnn 
     2161 nnnnnnnnan nnnnnnnnnn nnnnnnnnnn nnnnnnnnnn nnnnnnnnnn nnnnnnnncc 
     2221 tttgacgttg gagtccacgt tctttnnnnn nnnnnnnnnn nnnnnnnnnn nnnnnnnnnn 
     2281 nnaccctatc tcggtctatt cttttgattt ataagggatt ttgccgattt cggcctattg 
     2341 gttaaaaaat gagctgattt aacaaaaatt taacgcgaat tttaacaaaa tattaacgtt 
     2401 tacaatttca ggtggcactt ttcggggaaa tgtgcgcgga acccctattt gtttattttt 
     2461 ctaaatacat tcaaatatgt atccgctcat gaattaattc ttagaaaaac tcatcgagca 
     2521 tcaaatgaaa ctgcaattta ttcatatcag gattatcaat accatatttt tgaaaaagcc 
     2581 gtttctgtaa tgaaggagaa aactcaccga ggcagttcca taggatggca agatcctggt 
     2641 atcggtctgc gattccgact cgtccaacat caatacaacc tattaatttc ccctcgtcaa 
     2701 aaataaggtt atcaagtgag aaatcaccat gagtgacgac tgaatccggt gagaatggca 
     2761 aaagtttatg catttctttc cagacttgtt caacaggcca gccattacgc tcgtcatcaa 
     2821 aatcactcgc atcaaccaaa ccgttattca ttcgtgattg cgcctgagcg agacgaaata 
     2881 cgcgatcgct gttaaaagga caattacaaa caggaatcga atgcaaccgg cgcaggaaca 
     2941 ctgccagcgc atcaacaata ttttcacctg aatcaggata ttcttctaat acctggaatg 
     3001 ctgttttccc ggggatcgca gtggtgagta accatgcatc atcaggagta cggataaaat 
     3061 gcttgatggt cggaagaggc ataaattccg tcagccagtt tagtctgacc atctcatctg 
     3121 taacatcatt ggcaacgcta cctttgccat gtttcagaaa caactctggc gcatcgggct 
     3181 tcccatacaa tcgatagatt gtcgcacctg attgcccgac attatcgcga gcccatttat 
     3241 acccatataa atcagcatcc atgttggaat ttaatcgcgg cctagagcaa gacgtttccc 
     3301 gttgaatatg gctcataaca ccccttgtat tactgtttat gtaagcagac agttttattg 
     3361 ttcatgacca aaatccctta acgtgagttt tcgttccact gagcgtcaga ccccgtagaa 
     3421 aagatcaaag gatcttcttg agatcctttt tttctgcgcg taatctgctg cttgcaaaca 
     3481 aaaaaaccac cgctaccagc ggtggtttgt ttgccggatc aagagctacc aactcttttt 
     3541 ccgaaggtaa ctggcttcag cagagcgcag ataccaaata ctgtccttct agtgtagccg 
     3601 tagttaggcc accacttcaa gaactctgta gcaccgccta catacctcgc tctgctaatc 
     3661 ctgttaccag tggctgctgc cagtggcgat aagtcgtgtc ttaccgggtt ggactcaaga 
     3721 cgatagttac cggataaggc gcagcggtcg ggctgaacgg ggggttcgtg cacacagccc 
     3781 agcttggagc gaacgaccta caccgaactg agatacctac agcgtgagct atgagaaagc 
     3841 gccacgcttc ccgaagggag aaaggcggac aggtatccgg taagcggcag ggtcggaaca 
     3901 ggagagcgca cgagggagct tccaggggga aacgcctggt atctttatag tcctgtcggg 
     3961 tttcgccacc tctgacttga gcgtcgattt ttgtgatgct cgtcaggggg gcggagccta 
     4021 tggaaaaacg ccagcaacgc ggccttttta cggttcctgg ccttttgctg gccttttgct 
     4081 cacatgttct ttcctgcgtt atcccctgat tctgtggata accgtattac cgcctttgag 
     4141 tgagctgata ccgctcgccg cagccgaacg accgagcgca gcgagtcagt gagcgaggaa 
     4201 gcggaagagc gcctgatgcg gtattttctc cttacgcatc tgtgcggtat ttcacaccgc 
     4261 atatatggtg cactctcagt acaatctgct ctgatgccgc atagttaagc cagtatacac 
     4321 tccgctatcg ctacgtgact gggtcatggc tgcgccccga cacccgccaa cacccgctga 
     4381 cgcgccctga cgggcttgtc tgctcccggc atccgcttac agacaagctg tgaccgtctc 
     4441 cgggagctgc atgtgtcaga ggttttcacc gtcatcaccg aaacgcgcga ggcagctgcg 
     4501 gtaaagctca tcagcgtggt cgtgaagcga ttcacagatg tctgcctgtt catccgcgtc 
     4561 cagctcgttg agtttctcca gaagcgttaa tgtctggctt ctgataaagc gggccatgtt 
     4621 aagggcggtt ttttcctgtt tggtcactga tgcctccgtg taagggggat ttctgttcat 
     4681 gggggtaatg ataccgatga aacgagagag gatgctcacg atacgggtta ctgatgatga 
     4741 acatgcccgg ttactggaac gttgtgaggg taaacaactg gcggtatgga tgcggcggga 
     4801 ccagagaaaa atcactcagg gtcaatgcca gcgcttcgtt aatacagatg taggtgttcc 
     4861 acagggtagc cagcagcatc ctgcgatgca gatccggaac ataatggtgc agggcgctga 
     4921 cttccgcgtt tccagacttt acgaaacacg gaaaccgaag accattcatg ttgttgctca 
     4981 ggtcgcagac gttttgcagc agcagtcgct tcacgttcgc tcgcgtatcg gtgattcatt 
     5041 ctgctaacca gtaaggcaac cccgccagcc tagccgggtc ctcaacgaca ggagcacgat 
     5101 catgcgcacc cgtggggccg ccatgccggc gataatggcc tgcttctcgc cgaaacgttt 
     5161 ggtggcggga ccagtgacga aggcttgagc gagggcgtgc aagattccga ataccgcaag 
     5221 cgacaggccg atcatcgtcg cgctccagcg aaagcggtcc tcgccgaaaa tgacccagag 
     5281 cgctgccggc acctgtccta cgagttgcat gataaagaag acagtcataa gtgcggcgac 
     5341 gatagtcatg ccccgcgccc accggaagga gctgactggg ttgaaggctc tcaagggcat 
     5401 cggtcgagat cccggtgcct aatgagtgag ctaacttaca ttaattgcgt tgcgctcact 
     5461 gcccgctttc cagtcgggaa acctgtcgtg ccagctgcat taatgaatcg gccaacgcgc 
     5521 ggggagaggc ggtttgcgta ttgggcgcca gggtggtttt tcttttcacc agtgagacgg 
     5581 gcaacagctg attgcccttc accgcctggc cctgagagag ttgcagcaag cggtccacgc 
     5641 tggtttgccc cagcaggcga aaatcctgtt tgatggtggt taacggcggg atataacatg 
     5701 agctgtcttc ggtatcgtcg tatcccacta ccgagatatc cgcaccaacg cgcagcccgg 
     5761 actcggtaat ggcgcgcatt gcgcccagcg ccatctgatc gttggcaacc agcatcgcag 
     5821 tgggaacgat gccctcattc agcatttgca tggtttgttg aaaaccggac atggcactcc 
     5881 agtcgccttc ccgttccgct atcggctgaa tttgattgcg agtgagatat ttatgccagc 
     5941 cagccagacg cagacgcgcc gagacagaac ttaatgggcc cgctaacagc gcgatttgct 
     6001 ggtgacccaa tgcgaccaga tgctccacgc ccagtcgcgt accgtcttca tgggagaaaa 
     6061 taatactgtt gatgggtgtc tggtcagaga catcaagaaa taacgccgga acattagtgc 
     6121 aggcagcttc cacagcaatg gcatcctggt catccagcgg atagttaatg atcagcccac 
     6181 tgacgcgttg cgcgagaaga ttgtgcaccg ccgctttaca ggcttcgacg ccgcttcgtt 
     6241 ctaccatcga caccaccacg ctggcaccca gttgatcggc gcgagattta atcgccgcga 
     6301 caatttgcga cggcgcgtgc agggccagac tggaggtggc aacgccaatc agcaacgact 
     6361 gtttgcccgc cagttgttgt gccacgcggt tgggaatgta attcagctcc gccatcgccg 
     6421 cttccacttt ttcccgcgtt ttcgcagaaa cgtggctggc ctggttcacc acgcgggaaa 
     6481 cggtctgata agagacaccg gcatactctg cgacatcgta taacgttact ggtttcacat 
     6541 tcaccaccct gaattgactc tcttccgggc gctatcatgc cataccgcga aaggttttgc 
     6601 gccattcgat ggtgtccggg atctcgacgc tctcccttat gcgactcctg cattaggaag 
     6661 cagcccagta gtaggttgag gccgttgagc accgccgccg caaggaatgg tgcatgcaag 
     6721 gagatggcgc ccaacagtcc cccggccacg gggcctgcca ccatacccac gccgaaacaa 
     6781 gcgctcatga gcccgaagtg gcgagcccga tcttccccat cggtgatgtc ggcgatatag 
     6841 gcgccagcaa ccgcacctgt ggcgccggtg atgccggcca cgatgcgtcc ggcgtagagg 
     6901 atcgagatct cgatcccgcg aaat 
//
