# Supplementary material for: A scalable platform to discover antimicrobials of ribosomal origin
Source: Nat Commun. 2022 Oct 17;13:6135. doi: 10.1038/s41467-022-33890-w (PMC9576775; doi:10.1038/s41467-022-33890-w)
Supplement: Supplementary file 5 — Supplementary Data 2 [file 41467_2022_33890_MOESM5_ESM.zip › Supplementary Data 2/17.gb]

LOCUS       pET28a\CrtE\B\I\T7\promtoer\and\terminator\with\spacers        7146 bp    DNA     circular     29-MAR-2016
SOURCE      
  ORGANISM  
COMMENT     This file is created by Vector NTI
            http://www.invitrogen.com/
COMMENT     ORIGDB|GenBank
COMMENT     VNTDATE|-11171271|
COMMENT     VNTDBDATE|-11171271|
COMMENT     LSOWNER|
COMMENT     VNTNAME|pET28a CrtE B I T7 promtoer and terminator with spacers|
COMMENT     VNTAUTHORNAME|Demo User|
COMMENT     Vector_NTI_Display_Data_(Do_Not_Edit!)
COMMENT     (SXF 
COMMENT      (CGexDoc "pET28a CrtE B I T7 promtoer and terminator with spacers" 0 7146 
COMMENT       (CDBMol 0 0 1 1 1 0 0 0 0 "" "" 0 0 0 0 (CObList) (CObList) (CObList) 
COMMENT        (CObList) -1 "") 
COMMENT       (CDocSetData 1 1 0 0 0 0 "MAIN" 1 1 1 1 0 0 1 1 0 1 10 10 4294967295 50 0 
COMMENT        1 0 (CHomObj 0 0 0 3 75) (CWordArray) (CWordArray) 
COMMENT        (CStringList "BsaI" "BbsI") (CStringList "atg" "gtg") 
COMMENT        (CStringList "taa" "tga" "tag") (CObList) 1 "{(0,1),2}" 0 0 "" 0 
COMMENT        4294967295 0 0 0 0 0 0 0 "MAIN" 0 0 30 0 
COMMENT        (CProteinMotifSearchObject 70 20 1 1 1 1 0 0 1 0 0 0 0 0)) 
COMMENT       (CMolPar 0 0 1 2763 2763 1 7146 0 0 0 0 0 0 0 0) (CStringList) 
COMMENT       (CStringList) (CObList) (COAPar 25 250 50 0 6 4 3 7) 
COMMENT       (COAPar 25 250 50 0 6 4 3 7) (COAPar 25 250 50 0 6 4 3 7) 
COMMENT       (CObList #0=(CRSite (CStringList) "BsaI" "ggtctc" 8 12 0 0 "") 
COMMENT        #1=(CRSite (CStringList) "BbsI" "gaagac" 9 13 4 5187 0 5547 0 5921 1 
COMMENT            6260 1 0 "")) 
COMMENT       (CObList 
COMMENT        #2=(CFSignal (CObList) "Adapter ATGG" 21 0 0 1 4 0 (CStringList) 
COMMENT            (CStringList) 1 1 1 1 "1..4") 
COMMENT        #3=(CFSignal (CObList) "T7 promoter" 30 0 0 5 21 0 (CStringList) 
COMMENT            (CStringList) 1 1 1 1 "5..21") 
COMMENT        #4=(CFSignal (CObList) "lac operator" 103 0 0 24 47 0 (CStringList) 
COMMENT            (CStringList) 1 1 1 1 "24..47") 
COMMENT        #5=(CFSignal (CObList) "Adapter CCCT" 21 0 0 519 522 0 (CStringList) 
COMMENT            (CStringList) 1 1 1 1 "441..444") 
COMMENT        #6=(CFSignal (CObList) "T7 terminator" 43 0 0 471 518 0 (CStringList) 
COMMENT            (CStringList) 1 1 1 1 "393..440") 
COMMENT        #7=(CFSignal (CObList) "Adapter AGCG" 21 0 0 2135 2138 0 (CStringList) 
COMMENT            (CStringList) 1 1 1 1 "3348..3351") 
COMMENT        #8=(CFSignal (CObList) "pET28a backbone" 21 0 0 2139 7146 0 
COMMENT            (CStringList) (CStringList) 1 1 1 1 "3352..8359") 
COMMENT        #9=(CFSignal (CObList) "T7 Promoter" 30 0 0 523 539 0 (CStringList) 
COMMENT            (CStringList) 1 1 1 1 "445..461") 
COMMENT        #10=(CFSignal (CObList) "lac operator" 103 0 0 542 565 0 (CStringList) 
COMMENT             (CStringList) 1 1 1 1 "464..487") 
COMMENT        #11=(CFSignal (CObList) "T7 Terminator" 43 0 0 2087 2134 0 (CStringList) 
COMMENT             (CStringList) 1 1 1 1 "2321..2368") 
COMMENT        #12=(CFSignal (CObList) "Epi_Prec_WP_085032535.1" 4 0 0 86 466 0 
COMMENT             (CStringList) (CStringList) 1 1 1 1 "") 
COMMENT        #13=(CFSignal (CObList) "Epi_WP_085032535.1" 4 0 0 580 2082 0 
COMMENT             (CStringList) (CStringList) 1 1 1 1 "")) (CObList) (CObList) 
COMMENT       (CObList) (CObList) (CObList) (CObList) 
COMMENT       (CTextView 0 
COMMENT        #14=(CGroupPar (CParagraph 0 (0 0) 1 2 0 0 180) 
COMMENT             (CObjectList 
COMMENT              #15=(CRefLinePar 
COMMENT                   (CLinePar (CParagraph 0 (0 0) 0 2 0 0 233) 
COMMENT                    "pET28a CrtE B I T7 promtoer and terminator with spacers" 2) 
COMMENT                   5 "" 0 4) 
COMMENT              #16=(CFolderPar 
COMMENT                   (CGroupPar (CParagraph 1 (0 0) 1 1 0 0 178) 
COMMENT                    (CObjectList 
COMMENT                     #17=(CLinePar (CParagraph 0 (0 0) 1 2 1 0 180) 
COMMENT                          "DNA 'pET28a CrtE B I T7 promtoer and terminator with spacers'" 
COMMENT                          1) 
COMMENT                     #18=(CLinePar (CParagraph 0 (0 0) 1 2 1 0 180) 
COMMENT                          "Local object" 1) 
COMMENT                     #19=(CLinePar (CParagraph 0 (0 0) 1 2 1 0 180) 
COMMENT                          "Created: 03/29/16 07:06PM" 1) 
COMMENT                     #20=(CLinePar (CParagraph 0 (0 0) 1 2 1 0 180) 
COMMENT                          "Last Modified: 03/29/16 07:06PM" 1) 
COMMENT                     #21=(CLinePar (CParagraph 0 (0 0) 1 2 1 0 180) 
COMMENT                          "length: 7146 bp" 1) 
COMMENT                     #22=(CLinePar (CParagraph 0 (0 0) 1 2 1 0 180) 
COMMENT                          "storage type: Basic" 1) 
COMMENT                     #23=(CLinePar (CParagraph 0 (0 0) 1 2 1 0 180) 
COMMENT                          "form: Circular" 1))) "General Description") 
COMMENT              #24=(CFolderPar 
COMMENT                   (CGroupPar (CParagraph 2 (0 0) 1 1 0 0 178) 
COMMENT                    (CObjectList 
COMMENT                     #25=(CLinePar (CParagraph 0 (0 0) 1 2 1 0 180) 
COMMENT                          "Original Source Database: GenBank" 1) 
COMMENT                     #26=(CLinePar (CParagraph 0 (0 0) 1 2 1 0 180) 
COMMENT                          "Modification Date in the Original DB: 29-MAR-2016" 1))) 
COMMENT                   "Standard Fields") 
COMMENT              #27=(CRefLinePar 
COMMENT                   (CLinePar (CParagraph 0 (0 0) 0 2 0 0 233) "Comments" 2) 1 "" 
COMMENT                   0 0) 
COMMENT              #28=(CFolderPar 
COMMENT                   (CGroupPar (CParagraph 8 (0 0) 1 2 0 0 178) (CObjectList)) 
COMMENT                   "Annotations") 
COMMENT              #29=(CFolderPar 
COMMENT                   (CGroupPar (CParagraph 12 (6 0) 1 1 0 0 178) 
COMMENT                    (CObjectList 
COMMENT                     #30=(CFolderPar 
COMMENT                          (CGroupPar (CParagraph 4 (7 4 0) 1 1 1 0 178) 
COMMENT                           (CObjectList 
COMMENT                            #31=(CFolderPar 
COMMENT                                 (CGroupPar 
COMMENT                                  (CParagraph 86 (3 #12# 0) 1 2 2 0 327) 
COMMENT                                  (CObjectList 
COMMENT                                   #32=(CLinePar 
COMMENT                                        (CParagraph 0 (0 0) 1 2 3 0 180) 
COMMENT                                        "Start: 86    End: 466 " 1))) 
COMMENT                                 "Epi_Prec_WP_085032535.1") 
COMMENT                            #33=(CFolderPar 
COMMENT                                 (CGroupPar 
COMMENT                                  (CParagraph 580 (3 #13# 0) 1 2 2 0 327) 
COMMENT                                  (CObjectList 
COMMENT                                   #34=(CLinePar 
COMMENT                                        (CParagraph 0 (0 0) 1 2 3 0 180) 
COMMENT                                        "Start: 580   End: 2082" 1))) 
COMMENT                                 "Epi_WP_085032535.1"))) "CDS (2 total)") 
COMMENT                     #35=(CFolderPar 
COMMENT                          (CGroupPar (CParagraph 21 (7 21 0) 1 1 1 0 178) 
COMMENT                           (CObjectList 
COMMENT                            #36=(CFolderPar 
COMMENT                                 (CGroupPar (CParagraph 1 (3 #2# 0) 1 2 2 0 194) 
COMMENT                                  (CObjectList 
COMMENT                                   #37=(CLinePar 
COMMENT                                        (CParagraph 0 (0 0) 1 2 3 0 180) 
COMMENT                                        "Start: 1     End: 4   " 1) 
COMMENT                                   #38=(CLinePar 
COMMENT                                        (CParagraph 0 (0 0) 1 2 3 0 180) 
COMMENT                                        "Original Location Description:" 1) 
COMMENT                                   #39=(CLinePar 
COMMENT                                        (CParagraph 0 (0 0) 1 2 3 0 180) 
COMMENT                                        "   1..4" 1))) "Adapter ATGG") 
COMMENT                            #40=(CFolderPar 
COMMENT                                 (CGroupPar 
COMMENT                                  (CParagraph 519 (3 #5# 0) 1 2 2 0 194) 
COMMENT                                  (CObjectList 
COMMENT                                   #41=(CLinePar 
COMMENT                                        (CParagraph 0 (0 0) 1 2 3 0 180) 
COMMENT                                        "Start: 519   End: 522 " 1) 
COMMENT                                   #42=(CLinePar 
COMMENT                                        (CParagraph 0 (0 0) 1 2 3 0 180) 
COMMENT                                        "Original Location Description:" 1) 
COMMENT                                   #43=(CLinePar 
COMMENT                                        (CParagraph 0 (0 0) 1 2 3 0 180) 
COMMENT                                        "   441..444" 1))) "Adapter CCCT") 
COMMENT                            #44=(CFolderPar 
COMMENT                                 (CGroupPar 
COMMENT                                  (CParagraph 2135 (3 #7# 0) 1 2 2 0 194) 
COMMENT                                  (CObjectList 
COMMENT                                   #45=(CLinePar 
COMMENT                                        (CParagraph 0 (0 0) 1 2 3 0 180) 
COMMENT                                        "Start: 2135  End: 2138" 1) 
COMMENT                                   #46=(CLinePar 
COMMENT                                        (CParagraph 0 (0 0) 1 2 3 0 180) 
COMMENT                                        "Original Location Description:" 1) 
COMMENT                                   #47=(CLinePar 
COMMENT                                        (CParagraph 0 (0 0) 1 2 3 0 180) 
COMMENT                                        "   3348..3351" 1))) "Adapter AGCG") 
COMMENT                            #48=(CFolderPar 
COMMENT                                 (CGroupPar 
COMMENT                                  (CParagraph 2139 (3 #8# 0) 1 2 2 0 194) 
COMMENT                                  (CObjectList 
COMMENT                                   #49=(CLinePar 
COMMENT                                        (CParagraph 0 (0 0) 1 2 3 0 180) 
COMMENT                                        "Start: 2139  End: 7146" 1) 
COMMENT                                   #50=(CLinePar 
COMMENT                                        (CParagraph 0 (0 0) 1 2 3 0 180) 
COMMENT                                        "Original Location Description:" 1) 
COMMENT                                   #51=(CLinePar 
COMMENT                                        (CParagraph 0 (0 0) 1 2 3 0 180) 
COMMENT                                        "   3352..8359" 1))) "pET28a backbone"))) 
COMMENT                          "Misc. Feature (4 total)") 
COMMENT                     #52=(CFolderPar 
COMMENT                          (CGroupPar (CParagraph 30 (7 30 0) 1 1 1 0 178) 
COMMENT                           (CObjectList 
COMMENT                            #53=(CFolderPar 
COMMENT                                 (CGroupPar (CParagraph 5 (3 #3# 0) 1 2 2 0 194) 
COMMENT                                  (CObjectList 
COMMENT                                   #54=(CLinePar 
COMMENT                                        (CParagraph 0 (0 0) 1 2 3 0 180) 
COMMENT                                        "Start: 5     End: 21  " 1) 
COMMENT                                   #55=(CLinePar 
COMMENT                                        (CParagraph 0 (0 0) 1 2 3 0 180) 
COMMENT                                        "Original Location Description:" 1) 
COMMENT                                   #56=(CLinePar 
COMMENT                                        (CParagraph 0 (0 0) 1 2 3 0 180) 
COMMENT                                        "   5..21" 1))) "T7 promoter") 
COMMENT                            #57=(CFolderPar 
COMMENT                                 (CGroupPar 
COMMENT                                  (CParagraph 523 (3 #9# 0) 1 2 2 0 194) 
COMMENT                                  (CObjectList 
COMMENT                                   #58=(CLinePar 
COMMENT                                        (CParagraph 0 (0 0) 1 2 3 0 180) 
COMMENT                                        "Start: 523   End: 539 " 1) 
COMMENT                                   #59=(CLinePar 
COMMENT                                        (CParagraph 0 (0 0) 1 2 3 0 180) 
COMMENT                                        "Original Location Description:" 1) 
COMMENT                                   #60=(CLinePar 
COMMENT                                        (CParagraph 0 (0 0) 1 2 3 0 180) 
COMMENT                                        "   445..461" 1))) "T7 Promoter"))) 
COMMENT                          "Promoter Prokaryotic (2 total)") 
COMMENT                     #61=(CFolderPar 
COMMENT                          (CGroupPar (CParagraph 43 (7 43 0) 1 1 1 0 178) 
COMMENT                           (CObjectList 
COMMENT                            #62=(CFolderPar 
COMMENT                                 (CGroupPar 
COMMENT                                  (CParagraph 471 (3 #6# 0) 1 2 2 0 194) 
COMMENT                                  (CObjectList 
COMMENT                                   #63=(CLinePar 
COMMENT                                        (CParagraph 0 (0 0) 1 2 3 0 180) 
COMMENT                                        "Start: 471   End: 518 " 1) 
COMMENT                                   #64=(CLinePar 
COMMENT                                        (CParagraph 0 (0 0) 1 2 3 0 180) 
COMMENT                                        "Original Location Description:" 1) 
COMMENT                                   #65=(CLinePar 
COMMENT                                        (CParagraph 0 (0 0) 1 2 3 0 180) 
COMMENT                                        "   393..440" 1))) "T7 terminator") 
COMMENT                            #66=(CFolderPar 
COMMENT                                 (CGroupPar 
COMMENT                                  (CParagraph 2087 (3 #11# 0) 1 2 2 0 194) 
COMMENT                                  (CObjectList 
COMMENT                                   #67=(CLinePar 
COMMENT                                        (CParagraph 0 (0 0) 1 2 3 0 180) 
COMMENT                                        "Start: 2087  End: 2134" 1) 
COMMENT                                   #68=(CLinePar 
COMMENT                                        (CParagraph 0 (0 0) 1 2 3 0 180) 
COMMENT                                        "Original Location Description:" 1) 
COMMENT                                   #69=(CLinePar 
COMMENT                                        (CParagraph 0 (0 0) 1 2 3 0 180) 
COMMENT                                        "   2321..2368" 1))) "T7 Terminator"))) 
COMMENT                          "Terminator (2 total)") 
COMMENT                     #70=(CFolderPar 
COMMENT                          (CGroupPar (CParagraph 103 (7 103 0) 1 1 1 0 178) 
COMMENT                           (CObjectList 
COMMENT                            #71=(CFolderPar 
COMMENT                                 (CGroupPar 
COMMENT                                  (CParagraph 24 (3 #4# 0) 1 2 2 0 194) 
COMMENT                                  (CObjectList 
COMMENT                                   #72=(CLinePar 
COMMENT                                        (CParagraph 0 (0 0) 1 2 3 0 180) 
COMMENT                                        "Start: 24    End: 47  " 1) 
COMMENT                                   #73=(CLinePar 
COMMENT                                        (CParagraph 0 (0 0) 1 2 3 0 180) 
COMMENT                                        "Original Location Description:" 1) 
COMMENT                                   #74=(CLinePar 
COMMENT                                        (CParagraph 0 (0 0) 1 2 3 0 180) 
COMMENT                                        "   24..47" 1))) "lac operator") 
COMMENT                            #75=(CFolderPar 
COMMENT                                 (CGroupPar 
COMMENT                                  (CParagraph 542 (3 #10# 0) 1 2 2 0 194) 
COMMENT                                  (CObjectList 
COMMENT                                   #76=(CLinePar 
COMMENT                                        (CParagraph 0 (0 0) 1 2 3 0 180) 
COMMENT                                        "Start: 542   End: 565 " 1) 
COMMENT                                   #77=(CLinePar 
COMMENT                                        (CParagraph 0 (0 0) 1 2 3 0 180) 
COMMENT                                        "Original Location Description:" 1) 
COMMENT                                   #78=(CLinePar 
COMMENT                                        (CParagraph 0 (0 0) 1 2 3 0 180) 
COMMENT                                        "   464..487" 1))) "lac operator"))) 
COMMENT                          "Operon (2 total)"))) "Feature Map") 
COMMENT              #79=(CFolderPar 
COMMENT                   (CGroupPar (CParagraph 13 (0 0) 1 1 0 0 178) 
COMMENT                    (CObjectList 
COMMENT                     #80=(CRSFolderPar 
COMMENT                          (CFolderPar 
COMMENT                           (CGroupPar (CParagraph 100465144 (8 0) 1 1 1 0 178) 
COMMENT                            (CObjectList 
COMMENT                             #81=(CGroupPar 
COMMENT                                  (CParagraph 0 (10 #1# 0) 1 2 2 0 180) 
COMMENT                                  (CObjectList 
COMMENT                                   #82=(CLinePar 
COMMENT                                        (CParagraph 0 (1 #1# 1) 1 2 2 0 191) 
COMMENT                                        " N1: 5187 " 1) 
COMMENT                                   #83=(CLinePar 
COMMENT                                        (CParagraph 0 (1 #1# 2) 1 2 2 0 191) 
COMMENT                                        " N2: 5547 " 1) 
COMMENT                                   #84=(CLinePar 
COMMENT                                        (CParagraph 0 (1 #1# 3) 1 2 2 0 191) 
COMMENT                                        " N3: 5921 (on complementary strand)" 1) 
COMMENT                                   #85=(CLinePar 
COMMENT                                        (CParagraph 0 (1 #1# 4) 1 2 2 0 191) 
COMMENT                                        " N4: 6260 (on complementary strand)" 1))))) 
COMMENT                           "BbsI: 4 sites") 8 12 "GAAGACNNNNNNN" "CTTCTGNNNNNNN") 
COMMENT                     #86=(CRSFolderPar 
COMMENT                          (CFolderPar 
COMMENT                           (CGroupPar (CParagraph 100465368 (8 0) 1 1 1 0 178) 
COMMENT                            (CObjectList)) "BsaI: 0 sites") 7 11 "GGTCTCNNNNNN" 
COMMENT                          "CCAGAGNNNNNN"))) "Restriction/Methylation Map")))) 
COMMENT       (CGraphView 
COMMENT        (CWStyleSheet 
COMMENT         (CObjectList 
COMMENT          #87=(CWidgetStyle "RSite Label" 1 (LOGPEN 0 0 13408563) 1 0 1 
COMMENT               (LOGFONT 0 0 0 0 400 0 0 0 0 3 2 1 18 "Georgia") 0.555556 0 1 5 
COMMENT               "@N (@S)" 0) 
COMMENT          #88=(CWidgetStyle "Signal Label" 1 (LOGPEN 0 0 0) 1 0 1 
COMMENT               (LOGFONT 0 0 0 0 700 0 0 0 0 3 2 1 34 "Arial") 0.666667 0 1 1 
COMMENT               "@N" 0) 
COMMENT          #89=(CWidgetStyle "Molecule Label 2" 0 0 1 
COMMENT               (LOGFONT 0 0 0 0 400 0 0 0 0 3 2 1 18 "Georgia") 0.555556 0 1 16 
COMMENT               "@L bp" 0) 
COMMENT          #90=(CWidgetStyle "Molecule Label 1" 0 0 1 
COMMENT               (LOGFONT 0 0 0 0 400 0 0 0 0 3 2 1 34 "Verdana") 0.833333 0 1 1 
COMMENT               "@N" 0) 
COMMENT          #91=(CWidgetStyle "Shape 3" 1 (LOGPEN 0 0 3355545) 1 1 
COMMENT               (LOGBRUSH 0 6724095 0) 0 0 1 (LOGSHAPE 9 1 0.8 1.8 0)) 
COMMENT          #92=(CWidgetStyle "Shape 1" 1 (LOGPEN 0 0 6723840) 1 1 
COMMENT               (LOGBRUSH 0 10079334 0) 0 0 1 (LOGSHAPE 9 1 0.8 1.8 0)) 
COMMENT          #93=(CWidgetStyle "Axis" 1 (LOGPEN 0 0 10079436) 2 1 
COMMENT               (LOGBRUSH 0 13434879 0) 0 0 1 (LOGSHAPE 10 1 0 0 0)) 
COMMENT          #94=(CWidgetStyle "Line 2" 1 (LOGPEN 0 0 6723840) 8 0 0 0 1 
COMMENT               (LOGSHAPE 1 1.9 0 0 0)) 
COMMENT          #95=(CWidgetStyle "RSite" 1 (LOGPEN 0 0 10053171) 8 0 0 0 1 
COMMENT               (LOGSHAPE 1 1.9 0 0 0)) 
COMMENT          #96=(CWidgetStyle "Short Signal" 1 (LOGPEN 0 0 13395507) 10 0 0 0 1 
COMMENT               (LOGSHAPE 1 1.9 0 0 0)) 
COMMENT          #97=(CWidgetStyle "Uniq RSite Label" 1 (LOGPEN 0 0 153) 1 0 1 
COMMENT               (LOGFONT 0 0 0 0 400 0 0 0 0 3 2 1 18 "Georgia") 0.555556 128 1 5 
COMMENT               "@N (@S)" 0) 
COMMENT          #98=(CWidgetStyle "Vanilla" 1 (LOGPEN 0 0 0) 1 1 
COMMENT               (LOGBRUSH 0 16777215 0) 1 
COMMENT               (LOGFONT 0 0 0 0 400 0 0 0 0 7 48 2 18 "Times New Roman") 0.8 0 1 
COMMENT               2 "?" 0) 
COMMENT          #99=(CWidgetStyle "Mark 1" 0 0 1 
COMMENT               (LOGFONT 0 0 0 0 400 0 0 0 2 7 48 2 2 "Windings") 0.7 0 1 2 "?" 0) 
COMMENT          #100=(CWidgetStyle "Motif Label" 1 (LOGPEN 0 0 16744512) 1 0 1 
COMMENT                (LOGFONT 0 0 0 0 400 0 0 0 0 3 2 1 34 "Arial") 0.611111 8388608 
COMMENT                1 65535 "@N (@H)" 0) 
COMMENT          #101=(CWidgetStyle "Fragment Label 2" 1 (LOGPEN 0 0 0) 1 0 1 
COMMENT                (LOGFONT 0 0 0 0 400 0 0 0 0 3 2 1 49 "Courier New") 1.05 0 1 48 
COMMENT                "@F bp (molecule @L bp)" 0) 
COMMENT          #102=(CWidgetStyle "Fragment Label 1" 1 (LOGPEN 0 0 0) 1 0 1 
COMMENT                (LOGFONT 0 0 0 0 400 0 0 0 0 3 2 1 34 "Arial") 0.91 0 1 1 
COMMENT                "Fragment of @N" 0) 
COMMENT          #103=(CWidgetStyle "Shape 4" 1 (LOGPEN 0 0 0) 1 1 
COMMENT                (LOGBRUSH 2 8388608 5) 0 0 0) 
COMMENT          #104=(CWidgetStyle "Shape 2" 1 (LOGPEN 0 0 0) 1 1 (LOGBRUSH 0 128 0) 0 
COMMENT                0 0) 
COMMENT          #105=(CWidgetStyle "Shape 0" 1 (LOGPEN 0 0 0) 1 1 (LOGBRUSH 0 0 0) 0 0 
COMMENT                0) 
COMMENT          #106=(CWidgetStyle "ORF" 1 (LOGPEN 0 0 16384) 8 0 0 0 1 
COMMENT                (LOGSHAPE 7 0.2 3.41182 2.86186 0.609808)) 
COMMENT          #107=(CWidgetStyle "Line 4" 1 (LOGPEN 0 0 32768) 8 0 0 0 0) 
COMMENT          #108=(CWidgetStyle "Line 3" 1 (LOGPEN 0 0 16711680) 8 0 0 0 0) 
COMMENT          #109=(CWidgetStyle "Line 1" 1 (LOGPEN 0 0 16711680) 1 0 0 0 0) 
COMMENT          #110=(CWidgetStyle "Short Promoter" 1 (LOGPEN 0 0 128) 6 0 0 0 0) 
COMMENT          #111=(CWidgetStyle "Motif" 1 (LOGPEN 0 0 0) 1 0 0 0 0) 
COMMENT          #112=(CWidgetStyle "Line 0" 1 (LOGPEN 0 0 0) 8 0 0 0 0) 
COMMENT          #113=(CWidgetStyle "Void" 0 0 0 0 0) 
COMMENT          #114=(CWidgetStyle "General Label" 1 (LOGPEN 0 0 0) 1 0 1 
COMMENT                (LOGFONT 0 0 0 0 400 0 0 0 0 3 2 1 18 "Times New Roman") 0.91 0 
COMMENT                1 3 "@T @N " 0) 
COMMENT          #115=(CWidgetStyle "Position" 1 (LOGPEN 0 0 0) 1 0 0 0 0) 
COMMENT          #116=(CWidgetStyle "Annotation" 0 0 1 
COMMENT                (LOGFONT 0 0 0 0 400 0 0 0 0 3 2 1 18 "Times New Roman") 0.91 0 
COMMENT                0 0) 
COMMENT          #117=(CWidgetStyle "Position Label" 1 (LOGPEN 0 0 8388608) 1 0 1 
COMMENT                (LOGFONT 0 0 0 0 400 0 1 0 0 3 2 1 34 "Arial") 0.63 8388608 1 1 
COMMENT                "@N" 0) 
COMMENT          #118=(CWidgetStyle "Range" 1 (LOGPEN 0 0 0) 1 1 
COMMENT                (LOGBRUSH 0 16777215 0) 0 0 0) 
COMMENT          #119=(CWidgetStyle "Range Label" 1 (LOGPEN 0 0 8388608) 1 0 1 
COMMENT                (LOGFONT 0 0 0 0 400 0 1 0 0 3 2 1 34 "Arial") 0.63 8388608 1 1 
COMMENT                "@N" 0) 
COMMENT          #120=(CWidgetStyle "ORF Label" 1 (LOGPEN 0 0 49216) 1 0 1 
COMMENT                (LOGFONT 0 0 0 0 400 0 0 0 0 3 2 1 18 "Times New Roman") 
COMMENT                0.611111 0 1 65535 "@N" 0) 
COMMENT          #121=(CWidgetStyle "CDS Label" 1 (LOGPEN 0 0 4227264) 1 0 1 
COMMENT                (LOGFONT 0 0 0 0 400 0 0 0 0 3 2 1 34 "Arial") 0.555556 255 1 1 
COMMENT                "@N" 0) 
COMMENT          #122=(CWidgetStyle "Shape 5" 1 (LOGPEN 0 0 0) 3 1 
COMMENT                (LOGBRUSH 0 16777113 0) 1 
COMMENT                (LOGFONT 0 0 0 0 400 0 0 0 0 7 48 2 50 "Arial") 0.9 0 0 1 
COMMENT                (LOGSHAPE 9 1 0.8 1.8 0)) 
COMMENT          #123=(CWidgetStyle "CDS" 1 (LOGPEN 0 0 0) 1 1 (LOGBRUSH 2 39423 3) 0 0 
COMMENT                1 (LOGSHAPE 9 1 0.8 1.8 0)) 
COMMENT          #124=(CWidgetStyle "Label 2" 1 (LOGPEN 0 0 4227264) 1 0 1 
COMMENT                (LOGFONT 0 0 0 0 400 0 0 0 0 3 2 1 34 "Arial") 0.944444 8388608 
COMMENT                1 1 "@N" 0) 
COMMENT          #125=(CWidgetStyle "Label 3" 1 (LOGPEN 0 0 8421376) 1 0 1 
COMMENT                (LOGFONT 0 0 0 0 700 255 0 0 0 3 2 1 34 "Arial") 0.833333 255 1 
COMMENT                5 "@N (@S)" 0) 
COMMENT          #126=(CWidgetStyle "Label 4" 1 (LOGPEN 0 0 8437824) 1 0 1 
COMMENT                (LOGFONT 0 0 0 0 400 0 0 0 0 3 2 1 34 "Arial") 0.722222 0 1 5 
COMMENT                "@N (@S)" 0)) 0.164644 1.74233 0.164644 2.53336 
COMMENT         (70 (CShapeMapEntry 0 "Unique RSite" 1 "Uniq RSite Label") 67 
COMMENT          (CShapeMapEntry 0 "ORF" 0 "ORF Label")) 40.0378 40.0378 39 39 0.1 
COMMENT         -6293) 1 1 0 1 1 
COMMENT        (mapper: 20.7159 -19.7027 40.0378 40.0378 0.01 10 -1 7146 7146 1 0 0) 
COMMENT        #127=(CGroupWidget (CWidget 0 (0 0) 1 2 0 0 Nil -1086 100) 
COMMENT              (CObjectList 
COMMENT               #128=(CGroupWidget (CWidget 1 (0 0) 1 2 0 0 Nil 1819632485 100) 
COMMENT                     (CObjectList 
COMMENT                      #129=(CAxis 
COMMENT                            (CWideLine 
COMMENT                             (CWidget 0 (0 0) 1 2 0 0 #93# 100815612 0) 
COMMENT                             (LOGPEN 0 0 10079436) 2 (LOGBRUSH 0 13434879 0) 1 
COMMENT                             6.27506 6.27306 1 0.0214037) 0.087786) 
COMMENT                      #130=(CLabel (CWidget 1001 (0 0) 1 2 0 0 #90# 8 100) 
COMMENT                            (LOGPEN 0 0 13408563) 1 
COMMENT                            (LOGFONT 58 22 0 0 400 0 0 0 0 3 2 1 34 "Verdana") 
COMMENT                            1.74233 0.833333 0 
COMMENT                            "pET28a CrtE B I T7 promtoer and terminator with spacers" 
COMMENT                            "@N" 1 0 0.871165 0 -10 33.0438 1.47361 Nil) 
COMMENT                      #131=(CLabel (CWidget 1002 (0 0) 1 2 0 0 #89# 1218 100) 
COMMENT                            (LOGPEN 0 0 13408563) 1 
COMMENT                            (LOGFONT 38 14 0 0 400 0 0 0 0 3 2 1 18 "Georgia") 
COMMENT                            1.74233 0.555556 0 "7146 bp" "@L bp" 16 0 -0.871165 
COMMENT                            0 -10.8 2.92224 0.974079 Nil)) (CObjectList)) 
COMMENT               #132=(CGroupWidget (CWidget 10 (6 0) 1 2 0 0 Nil 1634887200 100) 
COMMENT                     (CObjectList 
COMMENT                      #133=(CGroupWidget 
COMMENT                            (CWidget 4 (7 4 0) 1 2 0 0 Nil -738 100) 
COMMENT                            (CObjectList 
COMMENT                             #134=(CWideArrow 
COMMENT                                   (CWideLine 
COMMENT                                    (CWidget 0 (3 #12# 0) 1 2 0 0 #91# 0 100) 
COMMENT                                    (LOGPEN 0 0 3355545) 1 
COMMENT                                    (LOGBRUSH 0 6724095 0) 1 5.8641 6.19857 1 
COMMENT                                    0.082322) 0.8 1.8 0) 
COMMENT                             #135=(CLabel (CWidget 0 (0 0) 1 2 0 0 #88# 192 100) 
COMMENT                                   (LOGPEN 0 0 0) 1 
COMMENT                                   (LOGFONT 46 17 0 0 700 0 0 0 0 3 2 1 34 
COMMENT                                    "Arial") 1.74233 0.666667 0 
COMMENT                                   "Epi Prec WP 085032535.1" "@N" 1 12.049 
COMMENT                                   12.1963 0 -10 9.99056 1.07399 #134#) 
COMMENT                             #136=(CWideArrow 
COMMENT                                   (CWideLine 
COMMENT                                    (CWidget 0 (3 #13# 0) 1 2 0 0 #91# 0 100) 
COMMENT                                    (LOGPEN 0 0 3355545) 1 
COMMENT                                    (LOGBRUSH 0 6724095 0) 1 4.44548 5.7649 1 
COMMENT                                    0.082322) 0.8 1.8 0) 
COMMENT                             #137=(CLabel (CWidget 0 (0 0) 1 2 0 0 #88# 8 100) 
COMMENT                                   (LOGPEN 0 0 0) 1 
COMMENT                                   (LOGFONT 46 17 0 0 700 0 0 0 0 3 2 1 34 
COMMENT                                    "Arial") 1.74233 0.666667 0 
COMMENT                                   "Epi WP 085032535.1" "@N" 1 17.6238 3.48466 0 
COMMENT                                   -10 7.94249 1.07399 #136#)) (CObjectList)) 
COMMENT                      #138=(CGroupWidget 
COMMENT                            (CWidget 21 (7 21 0) 1 2 0 0 Nil 1836020336 100) 
COMMENT                            (CObjectList 
COMMENT                             #139=(CScratch 
COMMENT                                   (CWidget 0 (3 #2# 0) 1 2 0 0 #96# 0 100) 
COMMENT                                   (LOGPEN 0 8 13395507) 10 1 6.27319 1.9 
COMMENT                                   0.082322 1) 
COMMENT                             #140=(CLabel (CWidget 0 (0 0) 1 2 0 0 #88# 8 100) 
COMMENT                                   (LOGPEN 0 0 0) 1 
COMMENT                                   (LOGFONT 46 17 0 0 700 0 0 0 0 3 2 1 34 
COMMENT                                    "Arial") 1.74233 0.666667 0 "Adapter ATGG" 
COMMENT                                   "@N" 1 4.45535 17.4233 0 -10 5.86945 1.07399 
COMMENT                                   #139#) 
COMMENT                             #141=(CScratch 
COMMENT                                   (CWidget 0 (3 #5# 0) 1 2 0 0 #96# 100530704 
COMMENT                                    100) (LOGPEN 0 8 13395507) 10 1 5.81845 1.9 
COMMENT                                   0.082322 1) 
COMMENT                             #142=(CLabel (CWidget 0 (0 0) 1 2 0 0 #88# 8 100) 
COMMENT                                   (LOGPEN 0 0 0) 1 
COMMENT                                   (LOGFONT 46 17 0 0 700 0 0 0 0 3 2 1 34 
COMMENT                                    "Arial") 1.74233 0.666667 0 "Adapter CCCT" 
COMMENT                                   "@N" 1 13.935 8.71165 0 -10 5.86945 1.07399 
COMMENT                                   #141#) 
COMMENT                             #143=(CScratch 
COMMENT                                   (CWidget 0 (3 #7# 0) 1 2 0 0 #96# 101254464 
COMMENT                                    100) (LOGPEN 0 8 13395507) 10 1 4.39983 1.9 
COMMENT                                   0.082322 1) 
COMMENT                             #144=(CLabel (CWidget 0 (0 0) 1 2 0 0 #88# 0 100) 
COMMENT                                   (LOGPEN 0 0 0) 1 
COMMENT                                   (LOGFONT 46 17 0 0 700 0 0 0 0 3 2 1 34 
COMMENT                                    "Arial") 1.74233 0.666667 0 "Adapter AGCG" 
COMMENT                                   "@N" 1 16.3537 -5.22699 0 -10 5.96936 1.07399 
COMMENT                                   #143#) 
COMMENT                             #145=(CWideArrow 
COMMENT                                   (CWideLine 
COMMENT                                    (CWidget 0 (3 #8# 0) 1 2 0 0 #92# 0 100) 
COMMENT                                    (LOGPEN 0 0 6723840) 1 
COMMENT                                    (LOGBRUSH 0 10079334 0) 0.835356 6.27319 
COMMENT                                    4.39632 1 0.082322) 0.8 1.8 0) 
COMMENT                             #146=(CLabel (CWidget 0 (0 0) 1 2 0 0 #88# 2 100) 
COMMENT                                   (LOGPEN 0 0 0) 1 
COMMENT                                   (LOGFONT 46 17 0 0 700 0 0 0 0 3 2 1 34 
COMMENT                                    "Arial") 1.74233 0.666667 0 
COMMENT                                   "pET28a backbone" "@N" 1 -15.4134 -8.71165 0 
COMMENT                                   -10 7.0933 1.07399 #145#)) (CObjectList)) 
COMMENT                      #147=(CGroupWidget 
COMMENT                            (CWidget 30 (7 30 0) 1 2 0 0 Nil -528 100) 
COMMENT                            (CObjectList 
COMMENT                             #148=(CPromoterArrow 
COMMENT                                   (CLine 
COMMENT                                    (CWidget 0 (3 #3# 0) 1 2 0 0 #110# 0 100) 
COMMENT                                    (LOGPEN 0 4 128) 6 1.16464 6.18241 6.26967) 
COMMENT                                   0.4 0.082322 1.08464 1.8 1.8 0) 
COMMENT                             #149=(CLabel (CWidget 0 (0 0) 1 2 0 0 #88# 8 100) 
COMMENT                                   (LOGPEN 0 0 0) 1 
COMMENT                                   (LOGFONT 46 17 0 0 700 0 0 0 0 3 2 1 34 
COMMENT                                    "Arial") 1.74233 0.666667 0 "T7 promoter" 
COMMENT                                   "@N" 1 4.372 13.9386 0 -10 4.9703 1.07399 
COMMENT                                   #148#) 
COMMENT                             #150=(CPromoterArrow 
COMMENT                                   (CLine 
COMMENT                                    (CWidget 0 (3 #9# 0) 1 2 0 0 #110# 0 100) 
COMMENT                                    (LOGPEN 0 4 128) 6 1.16464 5.72768 5.81494) 
COMMENT                                   0.4 0.082322 1.08464 1.8 1.8 0) 
COMMENT                             #151=(CLabel (CWidget 0 (0 0) 1 2 0 0 #88# 69 100) 
COMMENT                                   (LOGPEN 0 0 0) 1 
COMMENT                                   (LOGFONT 46 17 0 0 700 0 0 0 0 3 2 1 34 
COMMENT                                    "Arial") 1.74233 0.666667 0 "T7 Promoter" 
COMMENT                                   "@N" 1 15.4003 5.22699 0 -10 5.02026 1.07399 
COMMENT                                   #150#)) (CObjectList)) 
COMMENT                      #152=(CGroupWidget 
COMMENT                            (CWidget 43 (7 43 0) 1 2 0 0 Nil -877 100) 
COMMENT                            (CObjectList 
COMMENT                             #153=(CScratch 
COMMENT                                   (CWidget 0 (3 #6# 0) 1 2 0 0 #96# 101106872 
COMMENT                                    100) (LOGPEN 0 8 13395507) 10 1 5.86059 1.9 
COMMENT                                   0.082322 1) 
COMMENT                             #154=(CLabel 
COMMENT                                   (CWidget 0 (0 0) 1 2 0 0 #88# 1235 100) 
COMMENT                                   (LOGPEN 0 0 0) 1 
COMMENT                                   (LOGFONT 46 17 0 0 700 0 0 0 0 3 2 1 34 
COMMENT                                    "Arial") 1.74233 0.666667 0 "T7 terminator" 
COMMENT                                   "@N" 1 12.0848 10.454 0 -10 5.41988 1.07399 
COMMENT                                   #153#) 
COMMENT                             #155=(CScratch 
COMMENT                                   (CWidget 0 (3 #11# 0) 1 2 0 0 #96# 101254408 
COMMENT                                    100) (LOGPEN 0 8 13395507) 10 1 4.44197 1.9 
COMMENT                                   0.082322 1) 
COMMENT                             #156=(CLabel (CWidget 0 (0 0) 1 2 0 0 #88# 1 100) 
COMMENT                                   (LOGPEN 0 0 0) 1 
COMMENT                                   (LOGFONT 46 17 0 0 700 0 0 0 0 3 2 1 34 
COMMENT                                    "Arial") 1.74233 0.666667 0 "T7 Terminator" 
COMMENT                                   "@N" 1 16.2822 -3.48466 0 -10 5.64467 1.07399 
COMMENT                                   #155#)) (CObjectList)) 
COMMENT                      #157=(CGroupWidget 
COMMENT                            (CWidget 103 (7 103 0) 1 2 0 0 Nil 543517801 100) 
COMMENT                            (CObjectList 
COMMENT                             #158=(CScratch 
COMMENT                                   (CWidget 0 (3 #4# 0) 1 2 0 0 #96# 100530992 
COMMENT                                    100) (LOGPEN 0 8 13395507) 10 1 6.25299 1.9 
COMMENT                                   0.082322 1) 
COMMENT                             #159=(CLabel (CWidget 0 (0 0) 1 2 0 0 #88# 8 100) 
COMMENT                                   (LOGPEN 0 0 0) 1 
COMMENT                                   (LOGFONT 46 17 0 0 700 0 0 0 0 3 2 1 34 
COMMENT                                    "Arial") 1.74233 0.666667 0 "lac operator" 
COMMENT                                   "@N" 1 4.05042 15.681 0 -10 4.84542 1.07399 
COMMENT                                   #158#) 
COMMENT                             #160=(CScratch 
COMMENT                                   (CWidget 0 (3 #10# 0) 1 2 0 0 #96# 101106632 
COMMENT                                    100) (LOGPEN 0 8 13395507) 10 1 5.79826 1.9 
COMMENT                                   0.082322 1) 
COMMENT                             #161=(CLabel (CWidget 0 (0 0) 1 2 0 0 #88# 438 100) 
COMMENT                                   (LOGPEN 0 0 0) 1 
COMMENT                                   (LOGFONT 46 17 0 0 700 0 0 0 0 3 2 1 34 
COMMENT                                    "Arial") 1.74233 0.666667 0 "lac operator" 
COMMENT                                   "@N" 1 14.5475 6.96932 0 -10 4.84542 1.07399 
COMMENT                                   #160#)) (CObjectList))) (CObjectList)) 
COMMENT               #162=(CGroupWidget (CWidget 11 (8 0) 1 2 0 0 Nil -459 100) 
COMMENT                     (CObjectList 
COMMENT                      #163=(CGroupWidget 
COMMENT                            (CWidget 4 (10 #1# 0) 1 2 0 0 Nil -251 100) 
COMMENT                            (CObjectList 
COMMENT                             #164=(CScratch 
COMMENT                                   (CWidget 1 (1 #1# 1) 1 2 0 0 #95# 894 100) 
COMMENT                                   (LOGPEN 0 6 10053171) 8 1 1.7206 1.9 0.082322 
COMMENT                                   1) 
COMMENT                             #165=(CLabel (CWidget 0 (0 0) 1 2 0 0 #87# 437 100) 
COMMENT                                   (LOGPEN 0 0 13408563) 1 
COMMENT                                   (LOGFONT 38 14 0 0 400 0 0 0 0 3 2 1 18 
COMMENT                                    "Georgia") 1.74233 0.555556 0 
COMMENT                                   "{\\i Bbs}I (5187)" "@N (@S)" 5 -15.4898 
COMMENT                                   -1.74233 0 -10 4.22101 0.974079 #164#) 
COMMENT                             #166=(CScratch 
COMMENT                                   (CWidget 2 (1 #1# 2) 1 2 0 0 #95# 0 100) 
COMMENT                                   (LOGPEN 0 6 10053171) 8 1 1.40458 1.9 
COMMENT                                   0.082322 1) 
COMMENT                             #167=(CLabel (CWidget 0 (0 0) 1 2 0 0 #87# 23 100) 
COMMENT                                   (LOGPEN 0 0 13408563) 1 
COMMENT                                   (LOGFONT 38 14 0 0 400 0 0 0 0 3 2 1 18 
COMMENT                                    "Georgia") 1.74233 0.555556 0 
COMMENT                                   "{\\i Bbs}I (5547)" "@N (@S)" 5 -15.5073 
COMMENT                                   1.74233 0 -10 4.34589 0.974079 #166#) 
COMMENT                             #168=(CScratch 
COMMENT                                   (CWidget 3 (1 #1# 3) 1 2 0 0 #95# 0 100) 
COMMENT                                   (LOGPEN 0 6 10053171) 8 1 1.07626 1.9 
COMMENT                                   0.082322 1) 
COMMENT                             #169=(CLabel (CWidget 0 (0 0) 1 2 0 0 #87# 146 100) 
COMMENT                                   (LOGPEN 0 0 13408563) 1 
COMMENT                                   (LOGFONT 38 14 0 0 400 0 0 0 0 3 2 1 18 
COMMENT                                    "Georgia") 1.74233 0.555556 0 
COMMENT                                   "{\\i Bbs}I (5921)" "@N (@S)" 5 -14.2531 
COMMENT                                   6.96932 0 -10 4.22101 0.974079 #168#) 
COMMENT                             #170=(CScratch 
COMMENT                                   (CWidget 4 (1 #1# 4) 1 2 0 0 #95# 100531136 
COMMENT                                    100) (LOGPEN 0 6 10053171) 8 1 0.778662 1.9 
COMMENT                                   0.082322 1) 
COMMENT                             #171=(CLabel (CWidget 0 (0 0) 1 2 0 0 #87# 8 100) 
COMMENT                                   (LOGPEN 0 0 13408563) 1 
COMMENT                                   (LOGFONT 38 14 0 0 400 0 0 0 0 3 2 1 18 
COMMENT                                    "Georgia") 1.74233 0.555556 0 
COMMENT                                   "{\\i Bbs}I (6260)" "@N (@S)" 5 -12.846 
COMMENT                                   8.71165 0 -10 4.34589 0.974079 #170#)) 
COMMENT                            (CObjectList))) (CObjectList)) 
COMMENT               #172=(CGroupWidget (CWidget 14 (16 0) 1 2 0 0 Nil 1836020336 100) 
COMMENT                     (CObjectList) (CObjectList)) 
COMMENT               #173=(CGroupWidget (CWidget 12 (0 0) 1 2 0 0 Nil 1768117093 100) 
COMMENT                     (CObjectList) (CObjectList))) (CObjectList))) 
COMMENT       (CSeqView 10 10 (CObjectList) (CObList) 1 (CObList)) (CObList) 87462704 
COMMENT       (CStringList) 2082602632 0 (CObList)))
FEATURES             Location/Qualifiers
     misc_feature    1..4
                     /vntifkey="21"
                     /label=Adapter\ATGG
     promoter        5..21
                     /vntifkey="30"
                     /label=T7\promoter
     operon          24..47
                     /vntifkey="103"
                     /label=lac\operator
     misc_feature    519..522
                     /vntifkey="21"
                     /label=Adapter\CCCT
     terminator      471..518
                     /vntifkey="43"
                     /label=T7\terminator
     misc_feature    2135..2138
                     /vntifkey="21"
                     /label=Adapter\AGCG
     misc_feature    2139..7146
                     /vntifkey="21"
                     /label=pET28a\backbone
     promoter        523..539
                     /vntifkey="30"
                     /label=T7\Promoter
     operon          542..565
                     /vntifkey="103"
                     /label=lac\operator
     terminator      2087..2134
                     /vntifkey="43"
                     /label=T7\Terminator
     CDS             86..466
                     /vntifkey="4"
                     /label=Epi_Prec_WP_085032535.1
     CDS             580..2082
                     /vntifkey="4"
                     /label=Epi_WP_085032535.1
BASE COUNT     1651 a      1895 c      1894 g      1706 t 
ORIGIN
        1 atggtaatac gactcactat aggggaattg tgagcggata acaattccaa ggagatatac 
       61 aatgcaccac caccaccacc acgcaatgcc gcgcaccgac gttgaacgct tcgtgaacga 
      121 tcttgggaag aagggcagtc tcctcgagga ccttaagccg cgcgccactg ggttagcgag 
      181 cattgtagcc atcggcaaaa gcctcaacta taatattacg ttggatgaag tgcagagcta 
      241 tattcgcctg aacagtcgtc aaaagagccc ttctaagaag ttagatgcca ttgccggtcg 
      301 taaacgtggc tcgtcacgcg cggccttaac ctcgctcgtg cagactaatg cattagctaa 
      361 taacgccact gatgtaccca cttctttagt gcaggtagct gaaaagggta ccagttttgc 
      421 cgcggtggtg ctgctggtcg tggtagttgt agtagtcgcc acgtaacggt ctagcataac 
      481 cccttggggc ctctaaacgg gtcttgaggg gttttttgcc cttaatacga ctcactatag 
      541 gggaattgtg agcggataac aattccaagg agatatacaa tgccgtcagg ccttaaagac 
      601 gcggcaactc gcacccactt acactcgcag gacgagcact ggcgtcaaat tttcgaacgt 
      661 cgcactcctg agcagcgtcg caccctgagt catgttaaac gctttatgga acgtctggca 
      721 ggcgacatga aatttcgtac cgcgctgagc gagaacgtgg atgccccgcg tgccgtaaca 
      781 gaacgttacg gaattgaagt agatcctgcg gaaatgcttc cgttatggcg cggcgactat 
      841 ctcaaatatc gttttacccc ggagtcggcg ccatggccgc tggcgatgat gtgggatgat 
      901 tatatgcgcg ctgttctgcg tcaccgtgat ctcttacgtg atcagggtga aatgagcatt 
      961 attagtccgc gttttcatgc gtggcgcgaa cgccagattc gccgctgcaa tgatgaactg 
     1021 ggtgggtctg ccccaagtat cacgcacccc attttagcgt ttgaattaag tgaaggctgc 
     1081 tcggtgggct gctggttctg cggcctttca gctgaccgct tcaaaggtta ttatgactat 
     1141 agcaaagaac acgccgaact ttggcgtggt gttgtgggcg tggctagcga gatgtttggt 
     1201 agcgcggcgc gcactggctt ttgttactgg gccactgagc ctatggataa tccgcattac 
     1261 gaccacttct tgtttgatta ctatcaaatt accggtgcgc tgccgcaaac caccaccgcc 
     1321 gccccactga aagacaaggc ccttacacgc cgtgttctgg gtttgtttga tttatacggt 
     1381 accacaacca atcgcttttc ggtgttgagc acagaacacc tgaatcaaat tcacatggcg 
     1441 ttttcaccgg aagagctcat gggcgtagaa ttaatccttc aagggaaaga aggtcccact 
     1501 gccaaagcct tcaccggccg cgcccgtggc cgcaagaaga agctgggagt ggcgttgccg 
     1561 gaaggtagtc caagcacgat tgcttgcgtt tcgggctttc tggtgaacat cccgaaaggt 
     1621 cgcattcagc tggtcacccc ggtcccaggg tcagagcgct ggccgctcgg ttatcgtatt 
     1681 gtggggcagt gcttcttccg cacgcgcgac gagtttcgtg aaggcctgca gtcgatgatt 
     1741 gaccaacaca tgctggaaag cccggccccg gatcttcccc tgcgttttcg ccgtgattta 
     1801 caatacaaag cgggtaaccg ttacttcgat ctgcgctccc acagccgtga acaccgtgtg 
     1861 ttggacgatg tcgcgccgat tagcatcgga gatctgattg catgcgggaa ctgcaccgcg 
     1921 tcggaactgg ttatgcgtgt tacgacggac ggtacgtcgg ttctggctgt ggctgatctt 
     1981 ctcgatcagc tctatgcagc cggggtgatt gaagaggact tggacgaccg ttttgcgtgg 
     2041 cagactagta acgaaatgac cggcagcatt gaatgggtgt aacggtctag cataacccct 
     2101 tggggcctct aaacgggtct tgaggggttt tttgagcgct gaaaggagga actatatccg 
     2161 gattggcgaa tgggnnnnnn nnnnnnnnnn nnnnnnnnnn nnnnnnnnnn nnnnnnnnnn 
     2221 nnnnnnnnnn nnnnnnnnnn nnnnnnnnnn nnnnnnnnnn nnnnnnnnnn nnnnnnnnnn 
     2281 nnnnnnnnnn nnnnnnnncn nnnnnnnnnn nnnnnnnnnn nnnnnnnnnn nnnnnnnnnn 
     2341 nnnnnnnnnn nnnnnnnnnn nnnnnnnnnn nnnnnnnnnn nnnnnnnnnn annnnnnnnn 
     2401 nnnnnnnnnn nnnnnnnnnn nnnnnnnnnn nnnnnnnnnn cctttgacgt tggagtccac 
     2461 gttctttnnn nnnnnnnnnn nnnnnnnnnn nnnnnnnnnn nnnnacccta tctcggtcta 
     2521 ttcttttgat ttataaggga ttttgccgat ttcggcctat tggttaaaaa atgagctgat 
     2581 ttaacaaaaa tttaacgcga attttaacaa aatattaacg tttacaattt caggtggcac 
     2641 ttttcgggga aatgtgcgcg gaacccctat ttgtttattt ttctaaatac attcaaatat 
     2701 gtatccgctc atgaattaat tcttagaaaa actcatcgag catcaaatga aactgcaatt 
     2761 tattcatatc aggattatca ataccatatt tttgaaaaag ccgtttctgt aatgaaggag 
     2821 aaaactcacc gaggcagttc cataggatgg caagatcctg gtatcggtct gcgattccga 
     2881 ctcgtccaac atcaatacaa cctattaatt tcccctcgtc aaaaataagg ttatcaagtg 
     2941 agaaatcacc atgagtgacg actgaatccg gtgagaatgg caaaagttta tgcatttctt 
     3001 tccagacttg ttcaacaggc cagccattac gctcgtcatc aaaatcactc gcatcaacca 
     3061 aaccgttatt cattcgtgat tgcgcctgag cgagacgaaa tacgcgatcg ctgttaaaag 
     3121 gacaattaca aacaggaatc gaatgcaacc ggcgcaggaa cactgccagc gcatcaacaa 
     3181 tattttcacc tgaatcagga tattcttcta atacctggaa tgctgttttc ccggggatcg 
     3241 cagtggtgag taaccatgca tcatcaggag tacggataaa atgcttgatg gtcggaagag 
     3301 gcataaattc cgtcagccag tttagtctga ccatctcatc tgtaacatca ttggcaacgc 
     3361 tacctttgcc atgtttcaga aacaactctg gcgcatcggg cttcccatac aatcgataga 
     3421 ttgtcgcacc tgattgcccg acattatcgc gagcccattt atacccatat aaatcagcat 
     3481 ccatgttgga atttaatcgc ggcctagagc aagacgtttc ccgttgaata tggctcataa 
     3541 caccccttgt attactgttt atgtaagcag acagttttat tgttcatgac caaaatccct 
     3601 taacgtgagt tttcgttcca ctgagcgtca gaccccgtag aaaagatcaa aggatcttct 
     3661 tgagatcctt tttttctgcg cgtaatctgc tgcttgcaaa caaaaaaacc accgctacca 
     3721 gcggtggttt gtttgccgga tcaagagcta ccaactcttt ttccgaaggt aactggcttc 
     3781 agcagagcgc agataccaaa tactgtcctt ctagtgtagc cgtagttagg ccaccacttc 
     3841 aagaactctg tagcaccgcc tacatacctc gctctgctaa tcctgttacc agtggctgct 
     3901 gccagtggcg ataagtcgtg tcttaccggg ttggactcaa gacgatagtt accggataag 
     3961 gcgcagcggt cgggctgaac ggggggttcg tgcacacagc ccagcttgga gcgaacgacc 
     4021 tacaccgaac tgagatacct acagcgtgag ctatgagaaa gcgccacgct tcccgaaggg 
     4081 agaaaggcgg acaggtatcc ggtaagcggc agggtcggaa caggagagcg cacgagggag 
     4141 cttccagggg gaaacgcctg gtatctttat agtcctgtcg ggtttcgcca cctctgactt 
     4201 gagcgtcgat ttttgtgatg ctcgtcaggg gggcggagcc tatggaaaaa cgccagcaac 
     4261 gcggcctttt tacggttcct ggccttttgc tggccttttg ctcacatgtt ctttcctgcg 
     4321 ttatcccctg attctgtgga taaccgtatt accgcctttg agtgagctga taccgctcgc 
     4381 cgcagccgaa cgaccgagcg cagcgagtca gtgagcgagg aagcggaaga gcgcctgatg 
     4441 cggtattttc tccttacgca tctgtgcggt atttcacacc gcatatatgg tgcactctca 
     4501 gtacaatctg ctctgatgcc gcatagttaa gccagtatac actccgctat cgctacgtga 
     4561 ctgggtcatg gctgcgcccc gacacccgcc aacacccgct gacgcgccct gacgggcttg 
     4621 tctgctcccg gcatccgctt acagacaagc tgtgaccgtc tccgggagct gcatgtgtca 
     4681 gaggttttca ccgtcatcac cgaaacgcgc gaggcagctg cggtaaagct catcagcgtg 
     4741 gtcgtgaagc gattcacaga tgtctgcctg ttcatccgcg tccagctcgt tgagtttctc 
     4801 cagaagcgtt aatgtctggc ttctgataaa gcgggccatg ttaagggcgg ttttttcctg 
     4861 tttggtcact gatgcctccg tgtaaggggg atttctgttc atgggggtaa tgataccgat 
     4921 gaaacgagag aggatgctca cgatacgggt tactgatgat gaacatgccc ggttactgga 
     4981 acgttgtgag ggtaaacaac tggcggtatg gatgcggcgg gaccagagaa aaatcactca 
     5041 gggtcaatgc cagcgcttcg ttaatacaga tgtaggtgtt ccacagggta gccagcagca 
     5101 tcctgcgatg cagatccgga acataatggt gcagggcgct gacttccgcg tttccagact 
     5161 ttacgaaaca cggaaaccga agaccattca tgttgttgct caggtcgcag acgttttgca 
     5221 gcagcagtcg cttcacgttc gctcgcgtat cggtgattca ttctgctaac cagtaaggca 
     5281 accccgccag cctagccggg tcctcaacga caggagcacg atcatgcgca cccgtggggc 
     5341 cgccatgccg gcgataatgg cctgcttctc gccgaaacgt ttggtggcgg gaccagtgac 
     5401 gaaggcttga gcgagggcgt gcaagattcc gaataccgca agcgacaggc cgatcatcgt 
     5461 cgcgctccag cgaaagcggt cctcgccgaa aatgacccag agcgctgccg gcacctgtcc 
     5521 tacgagttgc atgataaaga agacagtcat aagtgcggcg acgatagtca tgccccgcgc 
     5581 ccaccggaag gagctgactg ggttgaaggc tctcaagggc atcggtcgag atcccggtgc 
     5641 ctaatgagtg agctaactta cattaattgc gttgcgctca ctgcccgctt tccagtcggg 
     5701 aaacctgtcg tgccagctgc attaatgaat cggccaacgc gcggggagag gcggtttgcg 
     5761 tattgggcgc cagggtggtt tttcttttca ccagtgagac gggcaacagc tgattgccct 
     5821 tcaccgcctg gccctgagag agttgcagca agcggtccac gctggtttgc cccagcaggc 
     5881 gaaaatcctg tttgatggtg gttaacggcg ggatataaca tgagctgtct tcggtatcgt 
     5941 cgtatcccac taccgagata tccgcaccaa cgcgcagccc ggactcggta atggcgcgca 
     6001 ttgcgcccag cgccatctga tcgttggcaa ccagcatcgc agtgggaacg atgccctcat 
     6061 tcagcatttg catggtttgt tgaaaaccgg acatggcact ccagtcgcct tcccgttccg 
     6121 ctatcggctg aatttgattg cgagtgagat atttatgcca gccagccaga cgcagacgcg 
     6181 ccgagacaga acttaatggg cccgctaaca gcgcgatttg ctggtgaccc aatgcgacca 
     6241 gatgctccac gcccagtcgc gtaccgtctt catgggagaa aataatactg ttgatgggtg 
     6301 tctggtcaga gacatcaaga aataacgccg gaacattagt gcaggcagct tccacagcaa 
     6361 tggcatcctg gtcatccagc ggatagttaa tgatcagccc actgacgcgt tgcgcgagaa 
     6421 gattgtgcac cgccgcttta caggcttcga cgccgcttcg ttctaccatc gacaccacca 
     6481 cgctggcacc cagttgatcg gcgcgagatt taatcgccgc gacaatttgc gacggcgcgt 
     6541 gcagggccag actggaggtg gcaacgccaa tcagcaacga ctgtttgccc gccagttgtt 
     6601 gtgccacgcg gttgggaatg taattcagct ccgccatcgc cgcttccact ttttcccgcg 
     6661 ttttcgcaga aacgtggctg gcctggttca ccacgcggga aacggtctga taagagacac 
     6721 cggcatactc tgcgacatcg tataacgtta ctggtttcac attcaccacc ctgaattgac 
     6781 tctcttccgg gcgctatcat gccataccgc gaaaggtttt gcgccattcg atggtgtccg 
     6841 ggatctcgac gctctccctt atgcgactcc tgcattagga agcagcccag tagtaggttg 
     6901 aggccgttga gcaccgccgc cgcaaggaat ggtgcatgca aggagatggc gcccaacagt 
     6961 cccccggcca cggggcctgc caccataccc acgccgaaac aagcgctcat gagcccgaag 
     7021 tggcgagccc gatcttcccc atcggtgatg tcggcgatat aggcgccagc aaccgcacct 
     7081 gtggcgccgg tgatgccggc cacgatgcgt ccggcgtaga ggatcgagat ctcgatcccg 
     7141 cgaaat 
//
