# Supplementary material for: A scalable platform to discover antimicrobials of ribosomal origin
Source: Nat Commun. 2022 Oct 17;13:6135. doi: 10.1038/s41467-022-33890-w (PMC9576775; doi:10.1038/s41467-022-33890-w)
Supplement: Supplementary file 5 — Supplementary Data 2 [file 41467_2022_33890_MOESM5_ESM.zip › Supplementary Data 2/37.gb]

LOCUS       pET28a\CrtE\B\I\T7\promtoer\and\terminator\with\spacers        7475 bp    DNA     circular     29-MAR-2016
SOURCE      
  ORGANISM  
COMMENT     This file is created by Vector NTI
            http://www.invitrogen.com/
COMMENT     ORIGDB|GenBank
COMMENT     VNTDATE|-11171271|
COMMENT     VNTDBDATE|-11171271|
COMMENT     LSOWNER|
COMMENT     VNTNAME|pET28a CrtE B I T7 promtoer and terminator with spacers|
COMMENT     VNTAUTHORNAME|Demo User|
COMMENT     Vector_NTI_Display_Data_(Do_Not_Edit!)
COMMENT     (SXF 
COMMENT      (CGexDoc "pET28a CrtE B I T7 promtoer and terminator with spacers" 0 7475 
COMMENT       (CDBMol 0 0 1 1 1 0 0 0 0 "" "" 0 0 0 0 (CObList) (CObList) (CObList) 
COMMENT        (CObList) -1 "") 
COMMENT       (CDocSetData 1 1 0 0 0 0 "MAIN" 1 1 1 1 0 0 1 1 0 1 10 10 4294967295 50 0 
COMMENT        1 0 (CHomObj 0 0 0 3 75) (CWordArray) (CWordArray) 
COMMENT        (CStringList "BsaI" "BbsI") (CStringList "atg" "gtg") 
COMMENT        (CStringList "taa" "tga" "tag") (CObList) 1 "{(0,1),2}" 0 0 "" 0 
COMMENT        4294967295 0 0 0 0 0 0 0 "MAIN" 0 0 30 0 
COMMENT        (CProteinMotifSearchObject 70 20 1 1 1 1 0 0 1 0 0 0 0 0)) 
COMMENT       (CMolPar 0 0 1 2763 2763 1 7475 0 0 0 0 0 0 0 0) (CStringList) 
COMMENT       (CStringList) (CObList) (COAPar 25 250 50 0 6 4 3 7) 
COMMENT       (COAPar 25 250 50 0 6 4 3 7) (COAPar 25 250 50 0 6 4 3 7) 
COMMENT       (CObList #0=(CRSite (CStringList) "BsaI" "ggtctc" 8 12 0 0 "") 
COMMENT        #1=(CRSite (CStringList) "BbsI" "gaagac" 9 13 4 5516 0 5876 0 6250 1 
COMMENT            6589 1 0 "")) 
COMMENT       (CObList 
COMMENT        #2=(CFSignal (CObList) "Adapter ATGG" 21 0 0 1 4 0 (CStringList) 
COMMENT            (CStringList) 1 1 1 1 "1..4") 
COMMENT        #3=(CFSignal (CObList) "T7 promoter" 30 0 0 5 21 0 (CStringList) 
COMMENT            (CStringList) 1 1 1 1 "5..21") 
COMMENT        #4=(CFSignal (CObList) "lac operator" 103 0 0 24 47 0 (CStringList) 
COMMENT            (CStringList) 1 1 1 1 "24..47") 
COMMENT        #5=(CFSignal (CObList) "Adapter CCCT" 21 0 0 441 444 0 (CStringList) 
COMMENT            (CStringList) 1 1 1 1 "441..444") 
COMMENT        #6=(CFSignal (CObList) "T7 terminator" 43 0 0 393 440 0 (CStringList) 
COMMENT            (CStringList) 1 1 1 1 "393..440") 
COMMENT        #7=(CFSignal (CObList) "Adapter GCTC" 21 0 0 1496 1499 0 (CStringList) 
COMMENT            (CStringList) 1 1 1 1 "2408..2411") 
COMMENT        #8=(CFSignal (CObList) "Adapter AGCG" 21 0 0 2464 2467 0 (CStringList) 
COMMENT            (CStringList) 1 1 1 1 "3357..3360") 
COMMENT        #9=(CFSignal (CObList) "pET28a backbone" 21 0 0 2468 7475 0 
COMMENT            (CStringList) (CStringList) 1 1 1 1 "3361..8368") 
COMMENT        #10=(CFSignal (CObList) "T7 Promoter" 30 0 0 445 461 0 (CStringList) 
COMMENT             (CStringList) 1 1 1 1 "445..461") 
COMMENT        #11=(CFSignal (CObList) "lac operator" 103 0 0 464 487 0 (CStringList) 
COMMENT             (CStringList) 1 1 1 1 "464..487") 
COMMENT        #12=(CFSignal (CObList) "T7 Terminator" 43 0 0 1448 1495 0 (CStringList) 
COMMENT             (CStringList) 1 1 1 1 "2360..2407") 
COMMENT        #13=(CFSignal (CObList) "T7 Promoter" 30 0 0 1500 1556 0 (CStringList) 
COMMENT             (CStringList) 1 1 1 1 "2412..2468") 
COMMENT        #14=(CFSignal (CObList) "T7 Terminator" 43 0 0 2416 2463 0 (CStringList) 
COMMENT             (CStringList) 1 1 1 1 "2776..2823") 
COMMENT        #15=(CFSignal (CObList) "gra_prec_WP_121868132.1" 4 0 0 86 388 0 
COMMENT             (CStringList) (CStringList) 1 1 1 1 "") 
COMMENT        #16=(CFSignal (CObList) "gra_WP_121868132.1" 4 0 0 502 1443 0 
COMMENT             (CStringList) (CStringList) 1 1 1 1 "") 
COMMENT        #17=(CFSignal (CObList) "gra_WP_121868131.1" 4 0 0 1557 2411 0 
COMMENT             (CStringList) (CStringList) 1 1 1 1 "")) (CObList) (CObList) 
COMMENT       (CObList) (CObList) (CObList) (CObList) 
COMMENT       (CTextView 0 
COMMENT        #18=(CGroupPar (CParagraph 0 (0 0) 1 2 0 0 180) 
COMMENT             (CObjectList 
COMMENT              #19=(CRefLinePar 
COMMENT                   (CLinePar (CParagraph 0 (0 0) 0 2 0 0 233) 
COMMENT                    "pET28a CrtE B I T7 promtoer and terminator with spacers" 2) 
COMMENT                   5 "" 0 4) 
COMMENT              #20=(CFolderPar 
COMMENT                   (CGroupPar (CParagraph 1 (0 0) 1 1 0 0 178) 
COMMENT                    (CObjectList 
COMMENT                     #21=(CLinePar (CParagraph 0 (0 0) 1 2 1 0 180) 
COMMENT                          "DNA 'pET28a CrtE B I T7 promtoer and terminator with spacers'" 
COMMENT                          1) 
COMMENT                     #22=(CLinePar (CParagraph 0 (0 0) 1 2 1 0 180) 
COMMENT                          "Local object" 1) 
COMMENT                     #23=(CLinePar (CParagraph 0 (0 0) 1 2 1 0 180) 
COMMENT                          "Created: 03/29/16 07:06PM" 1) 
COMMENT                     #24=(CLinePar (CParagraph 0 (0 0) 1 2 1 0 180) 
COMMENT                          "Last Modified: 03/29/16 07:06PM" 1) 
COMMENT                     #25=(CLinePar (CParagraph 0 (0 0) 1 2 1 0 180) 
COMMENT                          "length: 7475 bp" 1) 
COMMENT                     #26=(CLinePar (CParagraph 0 (0 0) 1 2 1 0 180) 
COMMENT                          "storage type: Basic" 1) 
COMMENT                     #27=(CLinePar (CParagraph 0 (0 0) 1 2 1 0 180) 
COMMENT                          "form: Circular" 1))) "General Description") 
COMMENT              #28=(CFolderPar 
COMMENT                   (CGroupPar (CParagraph 2 (0 0) 1 1 0 0 178) 
COMMENT                    (CObjectList 
COMMENT                     #29=(CLinePar (CParagraph 0 (0 0) 1 2 1 0 180) 
COMMENT                          "Original Source Database: GenBank" 1) 
COMMENT                     #30=(CLinePar (CParagraph 0 (0 0) 1 2 1 0 180) 
COMMENT                          "Modification Date in the Original DB: 29-MAR-2016" 1))) 
COMMENT                   "Standard Fields") 
COMMENT              #31=(CRefLinePar 
COMMENT                   (CLinePar (CParagraph 0 (0 0) 0 2 0 0 233) "Comments" 2) 1 "" 
COMMENT                   0 0) 
COMMENT              #32=(CFolderPar 
COMMENT                   (CGroupPar (CParagraph 8 (0 0) 1 2 0 0 178) (CObjectList)) 
COMMENT                   "Annotations") 
COMMENT              #33=(CFolderPar 
COMMENT                   (CGroupPar (CParagraph 12 (6 0) 1 1 0 0 178) 
COMMENT                    (CObjectList 
COMMENT                     #34=(CFolderPar 
COMMENT                          (CGroupPar (CParagraph 4 (7 4 0) 1 1 1 0 178) 
COMMENT                           (CObjectList 
COMMENT                            #35=(CFolderPar 
COMMENT                                 (CGroupPar 
COMMENT                                  (CParagraph 86 (3 #15# 0) 1 2 2 0 327) 
COMMENT                                  (CObjectList 
COMMENT                                   #36=(CLinePar 
COMMENT                                        (CParagraph 0 (0 0) 1 2 3 0 180) 
COMMENT                                        "Start: 86    End: 388 " 1))) 
COMMENT                                 "gra_prec_WP_121868132.1") 
COMMENT                            #37=(CFolderPar 
COMMENT                                 (CGroupPar 
COMMENT                                  (CParagraph 502 (3 #16# 0) 1 2 2 0 327) 
COMMENT                                  (CObjectList 
COMMENT                                   #38=(CLinePar 
COMMENT                                        (CParagraph 0 (0 0) 1 2 3 0 180) 
COMMENT                                        "Start: 502   End: 1443" 1))) 
COMMENT                                 "gra_WP_121868132.1") 
COMMENT                            #39=(CFolderPar 
COMMENT                                 (CGroupPar 
COMMENT                                  (CParagraph 1557 (3 #17# 0) 1 2 2 0 327) 
COMMENT                                  (CObjectList 
COMMENT                                   #40=(CLinePar 
COMMENT                                        (CParagraph 0 (0 0) 1 2 3 0 180) 
COMMENT                                        "Start: 1557  End: 2411" 1))) 
COMMENT                                 "gra_WP_121868131.1"))) "CDS (3 total)") 
COMMENT                     #41=(CFolderPar 
COMMENT                          (CGroupPar (CParagraph 21 (7 21 0) 1 1 1 0 178) 
COMMENT                           (CObjectList 
COMMENT                            #42=(CFolderPar 
COMMENT                                 (CGroupPar (CParagraph 1 (3 #2# 0) 1 2 2 0 194) 
COMMENT                                  (CObjectList 
COMMENT                                   #43=(CLinePar 
COMMENT                                        (CParagraph 0 (0 0) 1 2 3 0 180) 
COMMENT                                        "Start: 1     End: 4   " 1) 
COMMENT                                   #44=(CLinePar 
COMMENT                                        (CParagraph 0 (0 0) 1 2 3 0 180) 
COMMENT                                        "Original Location Description:" 1) 
COMMENT                                   #45=(CLinePar 
COMMENT                                        (CParagraph 0 (0 0) 1 2 3 0 180) 
COMMENT                                        "   1..4" 1))) "Adapter ATGG") 
COMMENT                            #46=(CFolderPar 
COMMENT                                 (CGroupPar 
COMMENT                                  (CParagraph 441 (3 #5# 0) 1 2 2 0 194) 
COMMENT                                  (CObjectList 
COMMENT                                   #47=(CLinePar 
COMMENT                                        (CParagraph 0 (0 0) 1 2 3 0 180) 
COMMENT                                        "Start: 441   End: 444 " 1) 
COMMENT                                   #48=(CLinePar 
COMMENT                                        (CParagraph 0 (0 0) 1 2 3 0 180) 
COMMENT                                        "Original Location Description:" 1) 
COMMENT                                   #49=(CLinePar 
COMMENT                                        (CParagraph 0 (0 0) 1 2 3 0 180) 
COMMENT                                        "   441..444" 1))) "Adapter CCCT") 
COMMENT                            #50=(CFolderPar 
COMMENT                                 (CGroupPar 
COMMENT                                  (CParagraph 1496 (3 #7# 0) 1 2 2 0 194) 
COMMENT                                  (CObjectList 
COMMENT                                   #51=(CLinePar 
COMMENT                                        (CParagraph 0 (0 0) 1 2 3 0 180) 
COMMENT                                        "Start: 1496  End: 1499" 1) 
COMMENT                                   #52=(CLinePar 
COMMENT                                        (CParagraph 0 (0 0) 1 2 3 0 180) 
COMMENT                                        "Original Location Description:" 1) 
COMMENT                                   #53=(CLinePar 
COMMENT                                        (CParagraph 0 (0 0) 1 2 3 0 180) 
COMMENT                                        "   2408..2411" 1))) "Adapter GCTC") 
COMMENT                            #54=(CFolderPar 
COMMENT                                 (CGroupPar 
COMMENT                                  (CParagraph 2464 (3 #8# 0) 1 2 2 0 194) 
COMMENT                                  (CObjectList 
COMMENT                                   #55=(CLinePar 
COMMENT                                        (CParagraph 0 (0 0) 1 2 3 0 180) 
COMMENT                                        "Start: 2464  End: 2467" 1) 
COMMENT                                   #56=(CLinePar 
COMMENT                                        (CParagraph 0 (0 0) 1 2 3 0 180) 
COMMENT                                        "Original Location Description:" 1) 
COMMENT                                   #57=(CLinePar 
COMMENT                                        (CParagraph 0 (0 0) 1 2 3 0 180) 
COMMENT                                        "   3357..3360" 1))) "Adapter AGCG") 
COMMENT                            #58=(CFolderPar 
COMMENT                                 (CGroupPar 
COMMENT                                  (CParagraph 2468 (3 #9# 0) 1 2 2 0 194) 
COMMENT                                  (CObjectList 
COMMENT                                   #59=(CLinePar 
COMMENT                                        (CParagraph 0 (0 0) 1 2 3 0 180) 
COMMENT                                        "Start: 2468  End: 7475" 1) 
COMMENT                                   #60=(CLinePar 
COMMENT                                        (CParagraph 0 (0 0) 1 2 3 0 180) 
COMMENT                                        "Original Location Description:" 1) 
COMMENT                                   #61=(CLinePar 
COMMENT                                        (CParagraph 0 (0 0) 1 2 3 0 180) 
COMMENT                                        "   3361..8368" 1))) "pET28a backbone"))) 
COMMENT                          "Misc. Feature (5 total)") 
COMMENT                     #62=(CFolderPar 
COMMENT                          (CGroupPar (CParagraph 30 (7 30 0) 1 1 1 0 178) 
COMMENT                           (CObjectList 
COMMENT                            #63=(CFolderPar 
COMMENT                                 (CGroupPar (CParagraph 5 (3 #3# 0) 1 2 2 0 194) 
COMMENT                                  (CObjectList 
COMMENT                                   #64=(CLinePar 
COMMENT                                        (CParagraph 0 (0 0) 1 2 3 0 180) 
COMMENT                                        "Start: 5     End: 21  " 1) 
COMMENT                                   #65=(CLinePar 
COMMENT                                        (CParagraph 0 (0 0) 1 2 3 0 180) 
COMMENT                                        "Original Location Description:" 1) 
COMMENT                                   #66=(CLinePar 
COMMENT                                        (CParagraph 0 (0 0) 1 2 3 0 180) 
COMMENT                                        "   5..21" 1))) "T7 promoter") 
COMMENT                            #67=(CFolderPar 
COMMENT                                 (CGroupPar 
COMMENT                                  (CParagraph 445 (3 #10# 0) 1 2 2 0 194) 
COMMENT                                  (CObjectList 
COMMENT                                   #68=(CLinePar 
COMMENT                                        (CParagraph 0 (0 0) 1 2 3 0 180) 
COMMENT                                        "Start: 445   End: 461 " 1) 
COMMENT                                   #69=(CLinePar 
COMMENT                                        (CParagraph 0 (0 0) 1 2 3 0 180) 
COMMENT                                        "Original Location Description:" 1) 
COMMENT                                   #70=(CLinePar 
COMMENT                                        (CParagraph 0 (0 0) 1 2 3 0 180) 
COMMENT                                        "   445..461" 1))) "T7 Promoter") 
COMMENT                            #71=(CFolderPar 
COMMENT                                 (CGroupPar 
COMMENT                                  (CParagraph 1500 (3 #13# 0) 1 2 2 0 194) 
COMMENT                                  (CObjectList 
COMMENT                                   #72=(CLinePar 
COMMENT                                        (CParagraph 0 (0 0) 1 2 3 0 180) 
COMMENT                                        "Start: 1500  End: 1556" 1) 
COMMENT                                   #73=(CLinePar 
COMMENT                                        (CParagraph 0 (0 0) 1 2 3 0 180) 
COMMENT                                        "Original Location Description:" 1) 
COMMENT                                   #74=(CLinePar 
COMMENT                                        (CParagraph 0 (0 0) 1 2 3 0 180) 
COMMENT                                        "   2412..2468" 1))) "T7 Promoter"))) 
COMMENT                          "Promoter Prokaryotic (3 total)") 
COMMENT                     #75=(CFolderPar 
COMMENT                          (CGroupPar (CParagraph 43 (7 43 0) 1 1 1 0 178) 
COMMENT                           (CObjectList 
COMMENT                            #76=(CFolderPar 
COMMENT                                 (CGroupPar 
COMMENT                                  (CParagraph 393 (3 #6# 0) 1 2 2 0 194) 
COMMENT                                  (CObjectList 
COMMENT                                   #77=(CLinePar 
COMMENT                                        (CParagraph 0 (0 0) 1 2 3 0 180) 
COMMENT                                        "Start: 393   End: 440 " 1) 
COMMENT                                   #78=(CLinePar 
COMMENT                                        (CParagraph 0 (0 0) 1 2 3 0 180) 
COMMENT                                        "Original Location Description:" 1) 
COMMENT                                   #79=(CLinePar 
COMMENT                                        (CParagraph 0 (0 0) 1 2 3 0 180) 
COMMENT                                        "   393..440" 1))) "T7 terminator") 
COMMENT                            #80=(CFolderPar 
COMMENT                                 (CGroupPar 
COMMENT                                  (CParagraph 1448 (3 #12# 0) 1 2 2 0 194) 
COMMENT                                  (CObjectList 
COMMENT                                   #81=(CLinePar 
COMMENT                                        (CParagraph 0 (0 0) 1 2 3 0 180) 
COMMENT                                        "Start: 1448  End: 1495" 1) 
COMMENT                                   #82=(CLinePar 
COMMENT                                        (CParagraph 0 (0 0) 1 2 3 0 180) 
COMMENT                                        "Original Location Description:" 1) 
COMMENT                                   #83=(CLinePar 
COMMENT                                        (CParagraph 0 (0 0) 1 2 3 0 180) 
COMMENT                                        "   2360..2407" 1))) "T7 Terminator") 
COMMENT                            #84=(CFolderPar 
COMMENT                                 (CGroupPar 
COMMENT                                  (CParagraph 2416 (3 #14# 0) 1 2 2 0 194) 
COMMENT                                  (CObjectList 
COMMENT                                   #85=(CLinePar 
COMMENT                                        (CParagraph 0 (0 0) 1 2 3 0 180) 
COMMENT                                        "Start: 2416  End: 2463" 1) 
COMMENT                                   #86=(CLinePar 
COMMENT                                        (CParagraph 0 (0 0) 1 2 3 0 180) 
COMMENT                                        "Original Location Description:" 1) 
COMMENT                                   #87=(CLinePar 
COMMENT                                        (CParagraph 0 (0 0) 1 2 3 0 180) 
COMMENT                                        "   2776..2823" 1))) "T7 Terminator"))) 
COMMENT                          "Terminator (3 total)") 
COMMENT                     #88=(CFolderPar 
COMMENT                          (CGroupPar (CParagraph 103 (7 103 0) 1 1 1 0 178) 
COMMENT                           (CObjectList 
COMMENT                            #89=(CFolderPar 
COMMENT                                 (CGroupPar 
COMMENT                                  (CParagraph 24 (3 #4# 0) 1 2 2 0 194) 
COMMENT                                  (CObjectList 
COMMENT                                   #90=(CLinePar 
COMMENT                                        (CParagraph 0 (0 0) 1 2 3 0 180) 
COMMENT                                        "Start: 24    End: 47  " 1) 
COMMENT                                   #91=(CLinePar 
COMMENT                                        (CParagraph 0 (0 0) 1 2 3 0 180) 
COMMENT                                        "Original Location Description:" 1) 
COMMENT                                   #92=(CLinePar 
COMMENT                                        (CParagraph 0 (0 0) 1 2 3 0 180) 
COMMENT                                        "   24..47" 1))) "lac operator") 
COMMENT                            #93=(CFolderPar 
COMMENT                                 (CGroupPar 
COMMENT                                  (CParagraph 464 (3 #11# 0) 1 2 2 0 194) 
COMMENT                                  (CObjectList 
COMMENT                                   #94=(CLinePar 
COMMENT                                        (CParagraph 0 (0 0) 1 2 3 0 180) 
COMMENT                                        "Start: 464   End: 487 " 1) 
COMMENT                                   #95=(CLinePar 
COMMENT                                        (CParagraph 0 (0 0) 1 2 3 0 180) 
COMMENT                                        "Original Location Description:" 1) 
COMMENT                                   #96=(CLinePar 
COMMENT                                        (CParagraph 0 (0 0) 1 2 3 0 180) 
COMMENT                                        "   464..487" 1))) "lac operator"))) 
COMMENT                          "Operon (2 total)"))) "Feature Map") 
COMMENT              #97=(CFolderPar 
COMMENT                   (CGroupPar (CParagraph 13 (0 0) 1 1 0 0 178) 
COMMENT                    (CObjectList 
COMMENT                     #98=(CRSFolderPar 
COMMENT                          (CFolderPar 
COMMENT                           (CGroupPar (CParagraph 100976840 (8 0) 1 1 1 0 178) 
COMMENT                            (CObjectList 
COMMENT                             #99=(CGroupPar 
COMMENT                                  (CParagraph 0 (10 #1# 0) 1 2 2 0 180) 
COMMENT                                  (CObjectList 
COMMENT                                   #100=(CLinePar 
COMMENT                                         (CParagraph 0 (1 #1# 1) 1 2 2 0 191) 
COMMENT                                         " N1: 5516 " 1) 
COMMENT                                   #101=(CLinePar 
COMMENT                                         (CParagraph 0 (1 #1# 2) 1 2 2 0 191) 
COMMENT                                         " N2: 5876 " 1) 
COMMENT                                   #102=(CLinePar 
COMMENT                                         (CParagraph 0 (1 #1# 3) 1 2 2 0 191) 
COMMENT                                         " N3: 6250 (on complementary strand)" 1) 
COMMENT                                   #103=(CLinePar 
COMMENT                                         (CParagraph 0 (1 #1# 4) 1 2 2 0 191) 
COMMENT                                         " N4: 6589 (on complementary strand)" 1))))) 
COMMENT                           "BbsI: 4 sites") 8 12 "GAAGACNNNNNNN" "CTTCTGNNNNNNN") 
COMMENT                     #104=(CRSFolderPar 
COMMENT                           (CFolderPar 
COMMENT                            (CGroupPar (CParagraph 100976808 (8 0) 1 1 1 0 178) 
COMMENT                             (CObjectList)) "BsaI: 0 sites") 7 11 "GGTCTCNNNNNN" 
COMMENT                           "CCAGAGNNNNNN"))) "Restriction/Methylation Map")))) 
COMMENT       (CGraphView 
COMMENT        (CWStyleSheet 
COMMENT         (CObjectList 
COMMENT          #105=(CWidgetStyle "RSite Label" 1 (LOGPEN 0 0 13408563) 1 0 1 
COMMENT                (LOGFONT 0 0 0 0 400 0 0 0 0 3 2 1 18 "Georgia") 0.555556 0 1 5 
COMMENT                "@N (@S)" 0) 
COMMENT          #106=(CWidgetStyle "Signal Label" 1 (LOGPEN 0 0 0) 1 0 1 
COMMENT                (LOGFONT 0 0 0 0 700 0 0 0 0 3 2 1 34 "Arial") 0.666667 0 1 1 
COMMENT                "@N" 0) 
COMMENT          #107=(CWidgetStyle "Molecule Label 2" 0 0 1 
COMMENT                (LOGFONT 0 0 0 0 400 0 0 0 0 3 2 1 18 "Georgia") 0.555556 0 1 16 
COMMENT                "@L bp" 0) 
COMMENT          #108=(CWidgetStyle "Molecule Label 1" 0 0 1 
COMMENT                (LOGFONT 0 0 0 0 400 0 0 0 0 3 2 1 34 "Verdana") 0.833333 0 1 1 
COMMENT                "@N" 0) 
COMMENT          #109=(CWidgetStyle "Shape 3" 1 (LOGPEN 0 0 3355545) 1 1 
COMMENT                (LOGBRUSH 0 6724095 0) 0 0 1 (LOGSHAPE 9 1 0.8 1.8 0)) 
COMMENT          #110=(CWidgetStyle "Shape 1" 1 (LOGPEN 0 0 6723840) 1 1 
COMMENT                (LOGBRUSH 0 10079334 0) 0 0 1 (LOGSHAPE 9 1 0.8 1.8 0)) 
COMMENT          #111=(CWidgetStyle "Axis" 1 (LOGPEN 0 0 10079436) 2 1 
COMMENT                (LOGBRUSH 0 13434879 0) 0 0 1 (LOGSHAPE 10 1 0 0 0)) 
COMMENT          #112=(CWidgetStyle "Line 2" 1 (LOGPEN 0 0 6723840) 8 0 0 0 1 
COMMENT                (LOGSHAPE 1 1.9 0 0 0)) 
COMMENT          #113=(CWidgetStyle "RSite" 1 (LOGPEN 0 0 10053171) 8 0 0 0 1 
COMMENT                (LOGSHAPE 1 1.9 0 0 0)) 
COMMENT          #114=(CWidgetStyle "Short Signal" 1 (LOGPEN 0 0 13395507) 10 0 0 0 1 
COMMENT                (LOGSHAPE 1 1.9 0 0 0)) 
COMMENT          #115=(CWidgetStyle "Uniq RSite Label" 1 (LOGPEN 0 0 153) 1 0 1 
COMMENT                (LOGFONT 0 0 0 0 400 0 0 0 0 3 2 1 18 "Georgia") 0.555556 128 1 
COMMENT                5 "@N (@S)" 0) 
COMMENT          #116=(CWidgetStyle "Vanilla" 1 (LOGPEN 0 0 0) 1 1 
COMMENT                (LOGBRUSH 0 16777215 0) 1 
COMMENT                (LOGFONT 0 0 0 0 400 0 0 0 0 7 48 2 18 "Times New Roman") 0.8 0 
COMMENT                1 2 "?" 0) 
COMMENT          #117=(CWidgetStyle "Mark 1" 0 0 1 
COMMENT                (LOGFONT 0 0 0 0 400 0 0 0 2 7 48 2 2 "Windings") 0.7 0 1 2 "?" 
COMMENT                0) 
COMMENT          #118=(CWidgetStyle "Motif Label" 1 (LOGPEN 0 0 16744512) 1 0 1 
COMMENT                (LOGFONT 0 0 0 0 400 0 0 0 0 3 2 1 34 "Arial") 0.611111 8388608 
COMMENT                1 65535 "@N (@H)" 0) 
COMMENT          #119=(CWidgetStyle "Fragment Label 2" 1 (LOGPEN 0 0 0) 1 0 1 
COMMENT                (LOGFONT 0 0 0 0 400 0 0 0 0 3 2 1 49 "Courier New") 1.05 0 1 48 
COMMENT                "@F bp (molecule @L bp)" 0) 
COMMENT          #120=(CWidgetStyle "Fragment Label 1" 1 (LOGPEN 0 0 0) 1 0 1 
COMMENT                (LOGFONT 0 0 0 0 400 0 0 0 0 3 2 1 34 "Arial") 0.91 0 1 1 
COMMENT                "Fragment of @N" 0) 
COMMENT          #121=(CWidgetStyle "Shape 4" 1 (LOGPEN 0 0 0) 1 1 
COMMENT                (LOGBRUSH 2 8388608 5) 0 0 0) 
COMMENT          #122=(CWidgetStyle "Shape 2" 1 (LOGPEN 0 0 0) 1 1 (LOGBRUSH 0 128 0) 0 
COMMENT                0 0) 
COMMENT          #123=(CWidgetStyle "Shape 0" 1 (LOGPEN 0 0 0) 1 1 (LOGBRUSH 0 0 0) 0 0 
COMMENT                0) 
COMMENT          #124=(CWidgetStyle "ORF" 1 (LOGPEN 0 0 16384) 8 0 0 0 1 
COMMENT                (LOGSHAPE 7 0.2 3.41182 2.86186 0.609808)) 
COMMENT          #125=(CWidgetStyle "Line 4" 1 (LOGPEN 0 0 32768) 8 0 0 0 0) 
COMMENT          #126=(CWidgetStyle "Line 3" 1 (LOGPEN 0 0 16711680) 8 0 0 0 0) 
COMMENT          #127=(CWidgetStyle "Line 1" 1 (LOGPEN 0 0 16711680) 1 0 0 0 0) 
COMMENT          #128=(CWidgetStyle "Short Promoter" 1 (LOGPEN 0 0 128) 6 0 0 0 0) 
COMMENT          #129=(CWidgetStyle "Motif" 1 (LOGPEN 0 0 0) 1 0 0 0 0) 
COMMENT          #130=(CWidgetStyle "Line 0" 1 (LOGPEN 0 0 0) 8 0 0 0 0) 
COMMENT          #131=(CWidgetStyle "Void" 0 0 0 0 0) 
COMMENT          #132=(CWidgetStyle "General Label" 1 (LOGPEN 0 0 0) 1 0 1 
COMMENT                (LOGFONT 0 0 0 0 400 0 0 0 0 3 2 1 18 "Times New Roman") 0.91 0 
COMMENT                1 3 "@T @N " 0) 
COMMENT          #133=(CWidgetStyle "Position" 1 (LOGPEN 0 0 0) 1 0 0 0 0) 
COMMENT          #134=(CWidgetStyle "Annotation" 0 0 1 
COMMENT                (LOGFONT 0 0 0 0 400 0 0 0 0 3 2 1 18 "Times New Roman") 0.91 0 
COMMENT                0 0) 
COMMENT          #135=(CWidgetStyle "Position Label" 1 (LOGPEN 0 0 8388608) 1 0 1 
COMMENT                (LOGFONT 0 0 0 0 400 0 1 0 0 3 2 1 34 "Arial") 0.63 8388608 1 1 
COMMENT                "@N" 0) 
COMMENT          #136=(CWidgetStyle "Range" 1 (LOGPEN 0 0 0) 1 1 
COMMENT                (LOGBRUSH 0 16777215 0) 0 0 0) 
COMMENT          #137=(CWidgetStyle "Range Label" 1 (LOGPEN 0 0 8388608) 1 0 1 
COMMENT                (LOGFONT 0 0 0 0 400 0 1 0 0 3 2 1 34 "Arial") 0.63 8388608 1 1 
COMMENT                "@N" 0) 
COMMENT          #138=(CWidgetStyle "ORF Label" 1 (LOGPEN 0 0 49216) 1 0 1 
COMMENT                (LOGFONT 0 0 0 0 400 0 0 0 0 3 2 1 18 "Times New Roman") 
COMMENT                0.611111 0 1 65535 "@N" 0) 
COMMENT          #139=(CWidgetStyle "CDS Label" 1 (LOGPEN 0 0 4227264) 1 0 1 
COMMENT                (LOGFONT 0 0 0 0 400 0 0 0 0 3 2 1 34 "Arial") 0.555556 255 1 1 
COMMENT                "@N" 0) 
COMMENT          #140=(CWidgetStyle "Shape 5" 1 (LOGPEN 0 0 0) 3 1 
COMMENT                (LOGBRUSH 0 16777113 0) 1 
COMMENT                (LOGFONT 0 0 0 0 400 0 0 0 0 7 48 2 50 "Arial") 0.9 0 0 1 
COMMENT                (LOGSHAPE 9 1 0.8 1.8 0)) 
COMMENT          #141=(CWidgetStyle "CDS" 1 (LOGPEN 0 0 0) 1 1 (LOGBRUSH 2 39423 3) 0 0 
COMMENT                1 (LOGSHAPE 9 1 0.8 1.8 0)) 
COMMENT          #142=(CWidgetStyle "Label 2" 1 (LOGPEN 0 0 4227264) 1 0 1 
COMMENT                (LOGFONT 0 0 0 0 400 0 0 0 0 3 2 1 34 "Arial") 0.944444 8388608 
COMMENT                1 1 "@N" 0) 
COMMENT          #143=(CWidgetStyle "Label 3" 1 (LOGPEN 0 0 8421376) 1 0 1 
COMMENT                (LOGFONT 0 0 0 0 700 255 0 0 0 3 2 1 34 "Arial") 0.833333 255 1 
COMMENT                5 "@N (@S)" 0) 
COMMENT          #144=(CWidgetStyle "Label 4" 1 (LOGPEN 0 0 8437824) 1 0 1 
COMMENT                (LOGFONT 0 0 0 0 400 0 0 0 0 3 2 1 34 "Arial") 0.722222 0 1 5 
COMMENT                "@N (@S)" 0)) 0.164644 1.74233 0.164644 2.53336 
COMMENT         (70 (CShapeMapEntry 0 "Unique RSite" 1 "Uniq RSite Label") 67 
COMMENT          (CShapeMapEntry 0 "ORF" 0 "ORF Label")) 40.0378 40.0378 39 39 0.1 
COMMENT         -6293) 1 1 0 1 1 
COMMENT        (mapper: 21.3054 -19.7027 40.0378 40.0378 0.01 10 -1 7475 7475 1 0 0) 
COMMENT        #145=(CGroupWidget (CWidget 0 (0 0) 1 2 0 0 Nil 745434985 100) 
COMMENT              (CObjectList 
COMMENT               #146=(CGroupWidget (CWidget 1 (0 0) 1 2 0 0 Nil 1836020336 100) 
COMMENT                     (CObjectList 
COMMENT                      #147=(CAxis 
COMMENT                            (CWideLine 
COMMENT                             (CWidget 0 (0 0) 1 2 0 0 #111# 102005212 0) 
COMMENT                             (LOGPEN 0 0 10079436) 2 (LOGBRUSH 0 13434879 0) 1 
COMMENT                             6.27502 6.27302 1 0.0214037) 0.0839222) 
COMMENT                      #148=(CLabel (CWidget 1001 (0 0) 1 2 0 0 #108# 1341 100) 
COMMENT                            (LOGPEN 0 0 2081903016) 0 
COMMENT                            (LOGFONT 58 22 0 0 400 0 0 0 0 3 2 1 34 "Verdana") 
COMMENT                            1.74233 0.833333 0 
COMMENT                            "pET28a CrtE B I T7 promtoer and terminator with spacers" 
COMMENT                            "@N" 1 0 0.871165 0 -10 33.0438 1.47361 Nil) 
COMMENT                      #149=(CLabel (CWidget 1002 (0 0) 1 2 0 0 #107# 0 100) 
COMMENT                            (LOGPEN 100475504 0 0) 0 
COMMENT                            (LOGFONT 38 14 0 0 400 0 0 0 0 3 2 1 18 "Georgia") 
COMMENT                            1.74233 0.555556 0 "7475 bp" "@L bp" 16 0 -0.871165 
COMMENT                            0 -10.8 2.99717 0.974079 Nil)) (CObjectList)) 
COMMENT               #150=(CGroupWidget (CWidget 10 (6 0) 1 2 0 0 Nil -182 100) 
COMMENT                     (CObjectList 
COMMENT                      #151=(CGroupWidget 
COMMENT                            (CWidget 4 (7 4 0) 1 2 0 0 Nil 1836020336 100) 
COMMENT                            (CObjectList 
COMMENT                             #152=(CWideArrow 
COMMENT                                   (CWideLine 
COMMENT                                    (CWidget 0 (3 #15# 0) 1 2 0 0 #109# 0 100) 
COMMENT                                    (LOGPEN 0 0 3355545) 1 
COMMENT                                    (LOGBRUSH 0 6724095 0) 1 5.94757 6.20185 1 
COMMENT                                    0.082322) 0.8 1.8 0) 
COMMENT                             #153=(CLabel (CWidget 0 (0 0) 1 2 0 0 #106# 0 100) 
COMMENT                                   (LOGPEN 0 0 0) 1 
COMMENT                                   (LOGFONT 46 17 0 0 700 0 0 0 0 3 2 1 34 
COMMENT                                    "Arial") 1.74233 0.666667 0 
COMMENT                                   "gra prec WP 121868132.1" "@N" 1 12.0055 
COMMENT                                   12.1963 0 -10 9.94061 1.07399 #152#) 
COMMENT                             #154=(CWideArrow 
COMMENT                                   (CWideLine 
COMMENT                                    (CWidget 0 (3 #16# 0) 1 2 0 0 #109# 0 100) 
COMMENT                                    (LOGPEN 0 0 3355545) 1 
COMMENT                                    (LOGBRUSH 0 6724095 0) 1 5.06219 5.85273 1 
COMMENT                                    0.082322) 0.8 1.8 0) 
COMMENT                             #155=(CLabel (CWidget 0 (0 0) 1 2 0 0 #106# 0 100) 
COMMENT                                   (LOGPEN 0 0 0) 1 
COMMENT                                   (LOGFONT 46 17 0 0 700 0 0 0 0 3 2 1 34 
COMMENT                                    "Arial") 1.74233 0.666667 0 
COMMENT                                   "gra WP 121868132.1" "@N" 1 17.5977 3.48466 0 
COMMENT                                   -10 7.94249 1.07399 #154#) 
COMMENT                             #156=(CWideArrow 
COMMENT                                   (CWideLine 
COMMENT                                    (CWidget 0 (3 #17# 0) 1 2 0 0 #109# 0 100) 
COMMENT                                    (LOGPEN 0 0 3355545) 1 
COMMENT                                    (LOGBRUSH 0 6724095 0) 1 4.24982 4.96736 1 
COMMENT                                    0.082322) 0.8 1.8 0) 
COMMENT                             #157=(CLabel (CWidget 0 (0 0) 1 2 0 0 #106# 1 100) 
COMMENT                                   (LOGPEN 0 0 0) 1 
COMMENT                                   (LOGFONT 46 17 0 0 700 0 0 0 0 3 2 1 34 
COMMENT                                    "Arial") 1.74233 0.666667 0 
COMMENT                                   "gra WP 121868131.1" "@N" 1 17.9843 -3.48466 
COMMENT                                   0 -10 7.94249 1.07399 #156#)) (CObjectList)) 
COMMENT                      #158=(CGroupWidget 
COMMENT                            (CWidget 21 (7 21 0) 1 2 0 0 Nil 541412933 100) 
COMMENT                            (CObjectList 
COMMENT                             #159=(CScratch 
COMMENT                                   (CWidget 0 (3 #2# 0) 1 2 0 0 #114# 57364696 
COMMENT                                    100) (LOGPEN 0 8 13395507) 10 1 6.27319 1.9 
COMMENT                                   0.082322 1) 
COMMENT                             #160=(CLabel (CWidget 0 (0 0) 1 2 0 0 #106# 0 100) 
COMMENT                                   (LOGPEN 0 0 0) 1 
COMMENT                                   (LOGFONT 46 17 0 0 700 0 0 0 0 3 2 1 34 
COMMENT                                    "Arial") 1.74233 0.666667 0 "Adapter ATGG" 
COMMENT                                   "@N" 1 4.45535 17.4233 0 -10 5.86945 1.07399 
COMMENT                                   #159#) 
COMMENT                             #161=(CScratch 
COMMENT                                   (CWidget 0 (3 #5# 0) 1 2 0 0 #114# 102238256 
COMMENT                                    100) (LOGPEN 0 8 13395507) 10 1 5.90393 1.9 
COMMENT                                   0.082322 1) 
COMMENT                             #162=(CLabel (CWidget 0 (0 0) 1 2 0 0 #106# 0 100) 
COMMENT                                   (LOGPEN 0 0 0) 1 
COMMENT                                   (LOGFONT 46 17 0 0 700 0 0 0 0 3 2 1 34 
COMMENT                                    "Arial") 1.74233 0.666667 0 "Adapter CCCT" 
COMMENT                                   "@N" 1 13.935 8.71165 0 -10 5.86945 1.07399 
COMMENT                                   #161#) 
COMMENT                             #163=(CScratch 
COMMENT                                   (CWidget 0 (3 #7# 0) 1 2 0 0 #114# 1 100) 
COMMENT                                   (LOGPEN 0 8 13395507) 10 1 5.01855 1.9 
COMMENT                                   0.082322 1) 
COMMENT                             #164=(CLabel (CWidget 0 (0 0) 1 2 0 0 #106# 1 100) 
COMMENT                                   (LOGPEN 0 0 0) 1 
COMMENT                                   (LOGFONT 46 17 0 0 700 0 0 0 0 3 2 1 34 
COMMENT                                    "Arial") 1.74233 0.666667 0 "Adapter GCTC" 
COMMENT                                   "@N" 1 16.7592 0 0 -10 5.86945 1.07399 #163#) 
COMMENT                             #165=(CScratch 
COMMENT                                   (CWidget 0 (3 #8# 0) 1 2 0 0 #114# 1 100) 
COMMENT                                   (LOGPEN 0 8 13395507) 10 1 4.20618 1.9 
COMMENT                                   0.082322 1) 
COMMENT                             #166=(CLabel 
COMMENT                                   (CWidget 0 (0 0) 1 2 0 0 #106# 257 100) 
COMMENT                                   (LOGPEN 0 0 0) 1 
COMMENT                                   (LOGFONT 46 17 0 0 700 0 0 0 0 3 2 1 34 
COMMENT                                    "Arial") 1.74233 0.666667 0 "Adapter AGCG" 
COMMENT                                   "@N" 1 15.4322 -6.96932 0 -10 5.96936 1.07399 
COMMENT                                   #165#) 
COMMENT                             #167=(CWideArrow 
COMMENT                                   (CWideLine 
COMMENT                                    (CWidget 0 (3 #9# 0) 1 2 0 0 #110# 0 100) 
COMMENT                                    (LOGPEN 0 0 6723840) 1 
COMMENT                                    (LOGBRUSH 0 10079334 0) 0.835356 6.27319 
COMMENT                                    4.20282 1 0.082322) 0.8 1.8 0) 
COMMENT                             #168=(CLabel (CWidget 0 (0 0) 1 2 0 0 #106# 0 100) 
COMMENT                                   (LOGPEN 0 0 0) 1 
COMMENT                                   (LOGFONT 46 17 0 0 700 0 0 0 0 3 2 1 34 
COMMENT                                    "Arial") 1.74233 0.666667 0 
COMMENT                                   "pET28a backbone" "@N" 1 -15.9916 -6.96932 0 
COMMENT                                   -10 7.0933 1.07399 #167#)) (CObjectList)) 
COMMENT                      #169=(CGroupWidget 
COMMENT                            (CWidget 30 (7 30 0) 1 2 0 0 Nil -528 100) 
COMMENT                            (CObjectList 
COMMENT                             #170=(CPromoterArrow 
COMMENT                                   (CLine 
COMMENT                                    (CWidget 0 (3 #3# 0) 1 2 0 0 #128# 0 100) 
COMMENT                                    (LOGPEN 0 4 128) 6 1.16464 6.18256 6.26983) 
COMMENT                                   0.4 0.082322 1.08464 1.8 1.8 0) 
COMMENT                             #171=(CLabel 
COMMENT                                   (CWidget 0 (0 0) 1 2 0 0 #106# 217 100) 
COMMENT                                   (LOGPEN 0 0 0) 1 
COMMENT                                   (LOGFONT 46 17 0 0 700 0 0 0 0 3 2 1 34 
COMMENT                                    "Arial") 1.74233 0.666667 0 "T7 promoter" 
COMMENT                                   "@N" 1 4.36993 13.9386 0 -10 4.9703 1.07399 
COMMENT                                   #170#) 
COMMENT                             #172=(CPromoterArrow 
COMMENT                                   (CLine 
COMMENT                                    (CWidget 0 (3 #10# 0) 1 2 0 0 #128# 0 100) 
COMMENT                                    (LOGPEN 0 4 128) 6 1.16464 5.8133 5.90057) 
COMMENT                                   0.4 0.082322 1.08464 1.8 1.8 0) 
COMMENT                             #173=(CLabel (CWidget 0 (0 0) 1 2 0 0 #106# 37 100) 
COMMENT                                   (LOGPEN 0 0 0) 1 
COMMENT                                   (LOGFONT 46 17 0 0 700 0 0 0 0 3 2 1 34 
COMMENT                                    "Arial") 1.74233 0.666667 0 "T7 Promoter" 
COMMENT                                   "@N" 1 15.4003 5.22699 0 -10 5.02026 1.07399 
COMMENT                                   #172#) 
COMMENT                             #174=(CPromoterArrow 
COMMENT                                   (CLine 
COMMENT                                    (CWidget 0 (3 #13# 0) 1 2 0 0 #128# 0 100) 
COMMENT                                    (LOGPEN 0 4 128) 6 1.16464 4.92792 5.01519) 
COMMENT                                   0.4 0.082322 1.08464 1.8 1.8 0) 
COMMENT                             #175=(CLabel 
COMMENT                                   (CWidget 0 (0 0) 1 2 0 0 #106# 18223044 100) 
COMMENT                                   (LOGPEN 0 0 0) 1 
COMMENT                                   (LOGFONT 46 17 0 0 700 0 0 0 0 3 2 1 34 
COMMENT                                    "Arial") 1.74233 0.666667 0 "T7 Promoter" 
COMMENT                                   "@N" 1 16.1955 -1.74233 0 -10 5.02026 1.07399 
COMMENT                                   #174#)) (CObjectList)) 
COMMENT                      #176=(CGroupWidget 
COMMENT                            (CWidget 43 (7 43 0) 1 2 0 0 Nil -530 100) 
COMMENT                            (CObjectList 
COMMENT                             #177=(CScratch 
COMMENT                                   (CWidget 0 (3 #6# 0) 1 2 0 0 #114# 1 100) 
COMMENT                                   (LOGPEN 0 8 13395507) 10 1 5.94421 1.9 
COMMENT                                   0.082322 1) 
COMMENT                             #178=(CLabel (CWidget 0 (0 0) 1 2 0 0 #106# 0 100) 
COMMENT                                   (LOGPEN 0 0 0) 1 
COMMENT                                   (LOGFONT 46 17 0 0 700 0 0 0 0 3 2 1 34 
COMMENT                                    "Arial") 1.74233 0.666667 0 "T7 terminator" 
COMMENT                                   "@N" 1 12.0848 10.454 0 -10 5.41988 1.07399 
COMMENT                                   #177#) 
COMMENT                             #179=(CScratch 
COMMENT                                   (CWidget 0 (3 #12# 0) 1 2 0 0 #114# 57364840 
COMMENT                                    100) (LOGPEN 0 8 13395507) 10 1 5.05883 1.9 
COMMENT                                   0.082322 1) 
COMMENT                             #180=(CLabel (CWidget 0 (0 0) 1 2 0 0 #106# 0 100) 
COMMENT                                   (LOGPEN 0 0 0) 1 
COMMENT                                   (LOGFONT 46 17 0 0 700 0 0 0 0 3 2 1 34 
COMMENT                                    "Arial") 1.74233 0.666667 0 "T7 Terminator" 
COMMENT                                   "@N" 1 16.5701 1.74233 0 -10 5.64467 1.07399 
COMMENT                                   #179#) 
COMMENT                             #181=(CScratch 
COMMENT                                   (CWidget 0 (3 #14# 0) 1 2 0 0 #114# 0 100) 
COMMENT                                   (LOGPEN 0 8 13395507) 10 1 4.24646 1.9 
COMMENT                                   0.082322 1) 
COMMENT                             #182=(CLabel (CWidget 0 (0 0) 1 2 0 0 #106# 1 100) 
COMMENT                                   (LOGPEN 0 0 0) 1 
COMMENT                                   (LOGFONT 46 17 0 0 700 0 0 0 0 3 2 1 34 
COMMENT                                    "Arial") 1.74233 0.666667 0 "T7 Terminator" 
COMMENT                                   "@N" 1 15.7749 -5.22699 0 -10 5.64467 1.07399 
COMMENT                                   #181#)) (CObjectList)) 
COMMENT                      #183=(CGroupWidget 
COMMENT                            (CWidget 103 (7 103 0) 1 2 0 0 Nil -668 100) 
COMMENT                            (CObjectList 
COMMENT                             #184=(CScratch 
COMMENT                                   (CWidget 0 (3 #4# 0) 1 2 0 0 #114# 101253624 
COMMENT                                    100) (LOGPEN 0 8 13395507) 10 1 6.25388 1.9 
COMMENT                                   0.082322 1) 
COMMENT                             #185=(CLabel (CWidget 0 (0 0) 1 2 0 0 #106# 0 100) 
COMMENT                                   (LOGPEN 0 0 0) 1 
COMMENT                                   (LOGFONT 46 17 0 0 700 0 0 0 0 3 2 1 34 
COMMENT                                    "Arial") 1.74233 0.666667 0 "lac operator" 
COMMENT                                   "@N" 1 4.03847 15.681 0 -10 4.84542 1.07399 
COMMENT                                   #184#) 
COMMENT                             #186=(CScratch 
COMMENT                                   (CWidget 0 (3 #11# 0) 1 2 0 0 #114# 57360520 
COMMENT                                    100) (LOGPEN 0 8 13395507) 10 1 5.88463 1.9 
COMMENT                                   0.082322 1) 
COMMENT                             #187=(CLabel (CWidget 0 (0 0) 1 2 0 0 #106# 0 100) 
COMMENT                                   (LOGPEN 0 0 0) 1 
COMMENT                                   (LOGFONT 46 17 0 0 700 0 0 0 0 3 2 1 34 
COMMENT                                    "Arial") 1.74233 0.666667 0 "lac operator" 
COMMENT                                   "@N" 1 14.5475 6.96932 0 -10 4.84542 1.07399 
COMMENT                                   #186#)) (CObjectList))) (CObjectList)) 
COMMENT               #188=(CGroupWidget (CWidget 11 (8 0) 1 2 0 0 Nil -530 100) 
COMMENT                     (CObjectList 
COMMENT                      #189=(CGroupWidget 
COMMENT                            (CWidget 4 (10 #1# 0) 1 2 0 0 Nil -389 100) 
COMMENT                            (CObjectList 
COMMENT                             #190=(CScratch 
COMMENT                                   (CWidget 1 (1 #1# 1) 1 2 0 0 #113# 57366616 
COMMENT                                    100) (LOGPEN 0 6 10053171) 8 1 1.64488 1.9 
COMMENT                                   0.082322 1) 
COMMENT                             #191=(CLabel 
COMMENT                                   (CWidget 0 (0 0) 1 2 0 0 #105# -986891 100) 
COMMENT                                   (LOGPEN 0 0 13408563) 1 
COMMENT                                   (LOGFONT 38 14 0 0 400 0 0 0 0 3 2 1 18 
COMMENT                                    "Georgia") 1.74233 0.555556 0 
COMMENT                                   "{\\i Bbs}I (5516)" "@N (@S)" 5 -15.5662 
COMMENT                                   -1.74233 0 -10 4.22101 0.974079 #190#) 
COMMENT                             #192=(CScratch 
COMMENT                                   (CWidget 2 (1 #1# 2) 1 2 0 0 #113# 1 100) 
COMMENT                                   (LOGPEN 0 6 10053171) 8 1 1.34276 1.9 
COMMENT                                   0.082322 1) 
COMMENT                             #193=(CLabel 
COMMENT                                   (CWidget 0 (0 0) 1 2 0 0 #105# -1184269 100) 
COMMENT                                   (LOGPEN 0 0 13408563) 1 
COMMENT                                   (LOGFONT 38 14 0 0 400 0 0 0 0 3 2 1 18 
COMMENT                                    "Georgia") 1.74233 0.555556 0 
COMMENT                                   "{\\i Bbs}I (5876)" "@N (@S)" 5 -15.3474 
COMMENT                                   3.48466 0 -10 4.27096 0.974079 #192#) 
COMMENT                             #194=(CScratch 
COMMENT                                   (CWidget 3 (1 #1# 3) 1 2 0 0 #113# 102238136 
COMMENT                                    100) (LOGPEN 0 6 10053171) 8 1 1.02889 1.9 
COMMENT                                   0.082322 1) 
COMMENT                             #195=(CLabel 
COMMENT                                   (CWidget 0 (0 0) 1 2 0 0 #105# -986891 100) 
COMMENT                                   (LOGPEN 0 0 13408563) 1 
COMMENT                                   (LOGFONT 38 14 0 0 400 0 0 0 0 3 2 1 18 
COMMENT                                    "Georgia") 1.74233 0.555556 0 
COMMENT                                   "{\\i Bbs}I (6250)" "@N (@S)" 5 -13.9896 
COMMENT                                   6.96932 0 -10 4.34589 0.974079 #194#) 
COMMENT                             #196=(CScratch 
COMMENT                                   (CWidget 4 (1 #1# 4) 1 2 0 0 #113# 102237136 
COMMENT                                    100) (LOGPEN 0 6 10053171) 8 1 0.74439 1.9 
COMMENT                                   0.082322 1) 
COMMENT                             #197=(CLabel 
COMMENT                                   (CWidget 0 (0 0) 1 2 0 0 #105# -723724 100) 
COMMENT                                   (LOGPEN 0 0 13408563) 1 
COMMENT                                   (LOGFONT 38 14 0 0 400 0 0 0 0 3 2 1 18 
COMMENT                                    "Georgia") 1.74233 0.555556 0 
COMMENT                                   "{\\i Bbs}I (6589)" "@N (@S)" 5 -11.8394 
COMMENT                                   10.454 0 -10 4.27096 0.974079 #196#)) 
COMMENT                            (CObjectList))) (CObjectList)) 
COMMENT               #198=(CGroupWidget (CWidget 14 (16 0) 1 2 0 0 Nil -877 100) 
COMMENT                     (CObjectList) (CObjectList)) 
COMMENT               #199=(CGroupWidget (CWidget 12 (0 0) 1 2 0 0 Nil 1952671084 100) 
COMMENT                     (CObjectList) (CObjectList))) (CObjectList))) 
COMMENT       (CSeqView 10 10 (CObjectList) (CObList) 1 (CObList)) (CObList) 87462704 
COMMENT       (CStringList) 2082602632 0 (CObList)))
FEATURES             Location/Qualifiers
     misc_feature    1..4
                     /vntifkey="21"
                     /label=Adapter\ATGG
     promoter        5..21
                     /vntifkey="30"
                     /label=T7\promoter
     operon          24..47
                     /vntifkey="103"
                     /label=lac\operator
     misc_feature    441..444
                     /vntifkey="21"
                     /label=Adapter\CCCT
     terminator      393..440
                     /vntifkey="43"
                     /label=T7\terminator
     misc_feature    1496..1499
                     /vntifkey="21"
                     /label=Adapter\GCTC
     misc_feature    2464..2467
                     /vntifkey="21"
                     /label=Adapter\AGCG
     misc_feature    2468..7475
                     /vntifkey="21"
                     /label=pET28a\backbone
     promoter        445..461
                     /vntifkey="30"
                     /label=T7\Promoter
     operon          464..487
                     /vntifkey="103"
                     /label=lac\operator
     terminator      1448..1495
                     /vntifkey="43"
                     /label=T7\Terminator
     promoter        1500..1556
                     /vntifkey="30"
                     /label=T7\Promoter
     terminator      2416..2463
                     /vntifkey="43"
                     /label=T7\Terminator
     CDS             86..388
                     /vntifkey="4"
                     /label=gra_prec_WP_121868132.1
     CDS             502..1443
                     /vntifkey="4"
                     /label=gra_WP_121868132.1
     CDS             1557..2411
                     /vntifkey="4"
                     /label=gra_WP_121868131.1
BASE COUNT     1911 a      1897 c      1880 g      1787 t 
ORIGIN
        1 atggtaatac gactcactat aggggaattg tgagcggata acaattccaa ggagatatac 
       61 aatgcaccac caccaccacc acgcaatggc gaaacattta ttgctggaga aaatccatat 
      121 ctacgatcgt aaccatgata agcaaagcgg gaccgaaaat tcaaaataca gtctggaacg 
      181 cggcttttgg ttggacaccc atacttcgca gcccctggtt cagaacccgc gtcgcccgct 
      241 gcccagtacc aagaaacatg atgttgaacg tggtgaagat cttaagtaat ctcgtatttc 
      301 tcttggagat cgaggaaatg tttcatgacc aagggaaagg tcgccctacg aaatagattt 
      361 gcgttactgt ctgcataagg agtccggtcg gtctagcata accccttggg gcctctaaac 
      421 gggtcttgag gggttttttg cccttaatac gactcactat aggggaattg tgagcggata 
      481 acaattccaa ggagatatac aatgaacctg gttaacgtac tggtcatcag tgacaaatat 
      541 gactttacca ccgatttcgt atgcatcgaa ctggagaaca agcgtgtgaa ctatctgcgc 
      601 ctgaatcgcg atgagtttca gaactataaa atccatctcg acacctctaa tttcgatatc 
      661 tacgtgacga tcgaagaaca tgaatatatt atttccaacg agagcctcaa tagcatctat 
      721 taccgcgcac caatcttcct gcgtgagatg aaccagaccg aacgtagcat tgaagagcag 
      781 ctctacagcg aacaatggat gtcgttcgtg cgcaacctgt taattttcga ggaagttgtg 
      841 tggatcaaca atcccgagat tacatacaag gcagagaata aaatcgttca gttaaaatac 
      901 gccaagaaaa ttgggtttaa tattccgtac accattgtga ccaacacgaa cccaaagctt 
      961 aagaaagaga agtatgttgt gaagtcgctg gatacagcct tcttcaatat tgaaggcaag 
     1021 gaaggcttcg tgtactctaa tattcttggc aaaacagaaa tccaggacgc aagcttggaa 
     1081 ctggcgccgg taatgatcca ggactgcatc taccccaaga cggacatccg cgtgactgtg 
     1141 atcggtaatg atgttttcgc aacgagcatc actacgaagg gtaaaggtgt agagatggac 
     1201 tggcgcaagg tcaaggatga cgttgacttc aatacagtgt cactgccact cggcattaag 
     1261 aagaaatgta tccagctggt gaaggaactg ggacttaaat ttggcgccat tgatctgctt 
     1321 aagaccgcgg agaacgatta tattttcctg gaagtgaacc cgaccggcga atgggcgtgg 
     1381 ctggtgcaca ctacgggtca gctgatcccg gagtcgattg tgaaagagct cgtaagcaag 
     1441 taacggtcta gcataacccc ttggggcctc taaacgggtc ttgaggggtt ttttggctct 
     1501 aatacgactc actatagggg aattgtgagc ggataacaat tccaaggaga tatacaatga 
     1561 agaacttctt taagatgctc ctctacgcgg ttctgcctat gatttactgc aattccttta 
     1621 acgggtcgat taaaagtgag cagaaaacaa cctggggcaa aattgaaaac caggaaccac 
     1681 tgtccgatgt gcagaaattt gtgcgtattg aaaccgacga cgcagaatat ttagtcaagg 
     1741 gcatccgtga caatatcacg tcgctgcagg ataaggcgaa agtgaccgcc gtcgcggtta 
     1801 ccctggcgtt tagcatggta ggtggtatca gtgcatatat gctgaactta aaagaaaagc 
     1861 tgtacattaa tgggtttctg accggtacgc tggtattctt tgtgattgcc agctgcttct 
     1921 atttaatcat ggcgggctgc tactcccttc tcacactgaa ctcccgtccc cgctacgatt 
     1981 ttggtctgga cagcttcgag tacctcaatc agctgtcctc ggccgaaaag aagaaagaag 
     2041 aaaagctgtc tatgattggt gagcaataca aaatgaccag ctaccagaac atcatcctta 
     2101 acaactacgt ggattgctca aataacaacc tgcgtaatgc gctgatctcg ctgggcatct 
     2161 tcttttcgct gatctgcctg tccttcgttt tagccaacga gaaaccaaag aaagaggatc 
     2221 aacaaaccaa gattctgacg gaacacactc aaattttgaa ggatactcag aaagagatcc 
     2281 agaccctcaa gaaagaactg gatggcacga accgcgtaat tgagaaggat aaacaggaac 
     2341 tttcatccag tatcgataaa cttaacagcc tgatcgaaga aacactcaag gacaccattg 
     2401 caaagcagta acggtctagc ataacccctt ggggcctcta aacgggtctt gaggggtttt 
     2461 ttgagcgctg aaaggaggaa ctatatccgg attggcgaat gggnnnnnnn nnnnnnnnnn 
     2521 nnnnnnnnnn nnnnnnnnnn nnnnnnnnnn nnnnnnnnnn nnnnnnnnnn nnnnnnnnnn 
     2581 nnnnnnnnnn nnnnnnnnnn nnnnnnnnnn nnnnnnnnnn nnnnnnncnn nnnnnnnnnn 
     2641 nnnnnnnnnn nnnnnnnnnn nnnnnnnnnn nnnnnnnnnn nnnnnnnnnn nnnnnnnnnn 
     2701 nnnnnnnnnn nnnnnnnnna nnnnnnnnnn nnnnnnnnnn nnnnnnnnnn nnnnnnnnnn 
     2761 nnnnnnnnnc ctttgacgtt ggagtccacg ttctttnnnn nnnnnnnnnn nnnnnnnnnn 
     2821 nnnnnnnnnn nnnaccctat ctcggtctat tcttttgatt tataagggat tttgccgatt 
     2881 tcggcctatt ggttaaaaaa tgagctgatt taacaaaaat ttaacgcgaa ttttaacaaa 
     2941 atattaacgt ttacaatttc aggtggcact tttcggggaa atgtgcgcgg aacccctatt 
     3001 tgtttatttt tctaaataca ttcaaatatg tatccgctca tgaattaatt cttagaaaaa 
     3061 ctcatcgagc atcaaatgaa actgcaattt attcatatca ggattatcaa taccatattt 
     3121 ttgaaaaagc cgtttctgta atgaaggaga aaactcaccg aggcagttcc ataggatggc 
     3181 aagatcctgg tatcggtctg cgattccgac tcgtccaaca tcaatacaac ctattaattt 
     3241 cccctcgtca aaaataaggt tatcaagtga gaaatcacca tgagtgacga ctgaatccgg 
     3301 tgagaatggc aaaagtttat gcatttcttt ccagacttgt tcaacaggcc agccattacg 
     3361 ctcgtcatca aaatcactcg catcaaccaa accgttattc attcgtgatt gcgcctgagc 
     3421 gagacgaaat acgcgatcgc tgttaaaagg acaattacaa acaggaatcg aatgcaaccg 
     3481 gcgcaggaac actgccagcg catcaacaat attttcacct gaatcaggat attcttctaa 
     3541 tacctggaat gctgttttcc cggggatcgc agtggtgagt aaccatgcat catcaggagt 
     3601 acggataaaa tgcttgatgg tcggaagagg cataaattcc gtcagccagt ttagtctgac 
     3661 catctcatct gtaacatcat tggcaacgct acctttgcca tgtttcagaa acaactctgg 
     3721 cgcatcgggc ttcccataca atcgatagat tgtcgcacct gattgcccga cattatcgcg 
     3781 agcccattta tacccatata aatcagcatc catgttggaa tttaatcgcg gcctagagca 
     3841 agacgtttcc cgttgaatat ggctcataac accccttgta ttactgttta tgtaagcaga 
     3901 cagttttatt gttcatgacc aaaatccctt aacgtgagtt ttcgttccac tgagcgtcag 
     3961 accccgtaga aaagatcaaa ggatcttctt gagatccttt ttttctgcgc gtaatctgct 
     4021 gcttgcaaac aaaaaaacca ccgctaccag cggtggtttg tttgccggat caagagctac 
     4081 caactctttt tccgaaggta actggcttca gcagagcgca gataccaaat actgtccttc 
     4141 tagtgtagcc gtagttaggc caccacttca agaactctgt agcaccgcct acatacctcg 
     4201 ctctgctaat cctgttacca gtggctgctg ccagtggcga taagtcgtgt cttaccgggt 
     4261 tggactcaag acgatagtta ccggataagg cgcagcggtc gggctgaacg gggggttcgt 
     4321 gcacacagcc cagcttggag cgaacgacct acaccgaact gagataccta cagcgtgagc 
     4381 tatgagaaag cgccacgctt cccgaaggga gaaaggcgga caggtatccg gtaagcggca 
     4441 gggtcggaac aggagagcgc acgagggagc ttccaggggg aaacgcctgg tatctttata 
     4501 gtcctgtcgg gtttcgccac ctctgacttg agcgtcgatt tttgtgatgc tcgtcagggg 
     4561 ggcggagcct atggaaaaac gccagcaacg cggccttttt acggttcctg gccttttgct 
     4621 ggccttttgc tcacatgttc tttcctgcgt tatcccctga ttctgtggat aaccgtatta 
     4681 ccgcctttga gtgagctgat accgctcgcc gcagccgaac gaccgagcgc agcgagtcag 
     4741 tgagcgagga agcggaagag cgcctgatgc ggtattttct ccttacgcat ctgtgcggta 
     4801 tttcacaccg catatatggt gcactctcag tacaatctgc tctgatgccg catagttaag 
     4861 ccagtataca ctccgctatc gctacgtgac tgggtcatgg ctgcgccccg acacccgcca 
     4921 acacccgctg acgcgccctg acgggcttgt ctgctcccgg catccgctta cagacaagct 
     4981 gtgaccgtct ccgggagctg catgtgtcag aggttttcac cgtcatcacc gaaacgcgcg 
     5041 aggcagctgc ggtaaagctc atcagcgtgg tcgtgaagcg attcacagat gtctgcctgt 
     5101 tcatccgcgt ccagctcgtt gagtttctcc agaagcgtta atgtctggct tctgataaag 
     5161 cgggccatgt taagggcggt tttttcctgt ttggtcactg atgcctccgt gtaaggggga 
     5221 tttctgttca tgggggtaat gataccgatg aaacgagaga ggatgctcac gatacgggtt 
     5281 actgatgatg aacatgcccg gttactggaa cgttgtgagg gtaaacaact ggcggtatgg 
     5341 atgcggcggg accagagaaa aatcactcag ggtcaatgcc agcgcttcgt taatacagat 
     5401 gtaggtgttc cacagggtag ccagcagcat cctgcgatgc agatccggaa cataatggtg 
     5461 cagggcgctg acttccgcgt ttccagactt tacgaaacac ggaaaccgaa gaccattcat 
     5521 gttgttgctc aggtcgcaga cgttttgcag cagcagtcgc ttcacgttcg ctcgcgtatc 
     5581 ggtgattcat tctgctaacc agtaaggcaa ccccgccagc ctagccgggt cctcaacgac 
     5641 aggagcacga tcatgcgcac ccgtggggcc gccatgccgg cgataatggc ctgcttctcg 
     5701 ccgaaacgtt tggtggcggg accagtgacg aaggcttgag cgagggcgtg caagattccg 
     5761 aataccgcaa gcgacaggcc gatcatcgtc gcgctccagc gaaagcggtc ctcgccgaaa 
     5821 atgacccaga gcgctgccgg cacctgtcct acgagttgca tgataaagaa gacagtcata 
     5881 agtgcggcga cgatagtcat gccccgcgcc caccggaagg agctgactgg gttgaaggct 
     5941 ctcaagggca tcggtcgaga tcccggtgcc taatgagtga gctaacttac attaattgcg 
     6001 ttgcgctcac tgcccgcttt ccagtcggga aacctgtcgt gccagctgca ttaatgaatc 
     6061 ggccaacgcg cggggagagg cggtttgcgt attgggcgcc agggtggttt ttcttttcac 
     6121 cagtgagacg ggcaacagct gattgccctt caccgcctgg ccctgagaga gttgcagcaa 
     6181 gcggtccacg ctggtttgcc ccagcaggcg aaaatcctgt ttgatggtgg ttaacggcgg 
     6241 gatataacat gagctgtctt cggtatcgtc gtatcccact accgagatat ccgcaccaac 
     6301 gcgcagcccg gactcggtaa tggcgcgcat tgcgcccagc gccatctgat cgttggcaac 
     6361 cagcatcgca gtgggaacga tgccctcatt cagcatttgc atggtttgtt gaaaaccgga 
     6421 catggcactc cagtcgcctt cccgttccgc tatcggctga atttgattgc gagtgagata 
     6481 tttatgccag ccagccagac gcagacgcgc cgagacagaa cttaatgggc ccgctaacag 
     6541 cgcgatttgc tggtgaccca atgcgaccag atgctccacg cccagtcgcg taccgtcttc 
     6601 atgggagaaa ataatactgt tgatgggtgt ctggtcagag acatcaagaa ataacgccgg 
     6661 aacattagtg caggcagctt ccacagcaat ggcatcctgg tcatccagcg gatagttaat 
     6721 gatcagccca ctgacgcgtt gcgcgagaag attgtgcacc gccgctttac aggcttcgac 
     6781 gccgcttcgt tctaccatcg acaccaccac gctggcaccc agttgatcgg cgcgagattt 
     6841 aatcgccgcg acaatttgcg acggcgcgtg cagggccaga ctggaggtgg caacgccaat 
     6901 cagcaacgac tgtttgcccg ccagttgttg tgccacgcgg ttgggaatgt aattcagctc 
     6961 cgccatcgcc gcttccactt tttcccgcgt tttcgcagaa acgtggctgg cctggttcac 
     7021 cacgcgggaa acggtctgat aagagacacc ggcatactct gcgacatcgt ataacgttac 
     7081 tggtttcaca ttcaccaccc tgaattgact ctcttccggg cgctatcatg ccataccgcg 
     7141 aaaggttttg cgccattcga tggtgtccgg gatctcgacg ctctccctta tgcgactcct 
     7201 gcattaggaa gcagcccagt agtaggttga ggccgttgag caccgccgcc gcaaggaatg 
     7261 gtgcatgcaa ggagatggcg cccaacagtc ccccggccac ggggcctgcc accataccca 
     7321 cgccgaaaca agcgctcatg agcccgaagt ggcgagcccg atcttcccca tcggtgatgt 
     7381 cggcgatata ggcgccagca accgcacctg tggcgccggt gatgccggcc acgatgcgtc 
     7441 cggcgtagag gatcgagatc tcgatcccgc gaaat 
//
