# Supplementary material for: A scalable platform to discover antimicrobials of ribosomal origin
Source: Nat Commun. 2022 Oct 17;13:6135. doi: 10.1038/s41467-022-33890-w (PMC9576775; doi:10.1038/s41467-022-33890-w)
Supplement: Supplementary file 5 — Supplementary Data 2 [file 41467_2022_33890_MOESM5_ESM.zip › Supplementary Data 2/27.gb]

LOCUS       pET28a\CrtE\B\I\T7\promtoer\and\terminator\with\spacers        8322 bp    DNA     circular     29-MAR-2016
SOURCE      
  ORGANISM  
COMMENT     This file is created by Vector NTI
            http://www.invitrogen.com/
COMMENT     ORIGDB|GenBank
COMMENT     VNTDATE|-11171271|
COMMENT     VNTDBDATE|-11171271|
COMMENT     LSOWNER|
COMMENT     VNTNAME|pET28a CrtE B I T7 promtoer and terminator with spacers|
COMMENT     VNTAUTHORNAME|Demo User|
COMMENT     Vector_NTI_Display_Data_(Do_Not_Edit!)
COMMENT     (SXF 
COMMENT      (CGexDoc "pET28a CrtE B I T7 promtoer and terminator with spacers" 0 8322 
COMMENT       (CDBMol 0 0 1 1 1 0 0 0 0 "" "" 0 0 0 0 (CObList) (CObList) (CObList) 
COMMENT        (CObList) -1 "") 
COMMENT       (CDocSetData 1 1 0 0 0 0 "MAIN" 1 1 1 1 0 0 1 1 0 1 10 10 4294967295 50 0 
COMMENT        1 0 (CHomObj 0 0 0 3 75) (CWordArray) (CWordArray) 
COMMENT        (CStringList "BsaI" "BbsI") (CStringList "atg" "gtg") 
COMMENT        (CStringList "taa" "tga" "tag") (CObList) 1 "{(0,1),2}" 0 0 "" 0 
COMMENT        4294967295 0 0 0 0 0 0 0 "MAIN" 0 0 30 0 
COMMENT        (CProteinMotifSearchObject 70 20 1 1 1 1 0 0 1 0 0 0 0 0)) 
COMMENT       (CMolPar 0 0 1 2763 2763 1 8322 0 0 0 0 0 0 0 0) (CStringList) 
COMMENT       (CStringList) (CObList) (COAPar 25 250 50 0 6 4 3 7) 
COMMENT       (COAPar 25 250 50 0 6 4 3 7) (COAPar 25 250 50 0 6 4 3 7) 
COMMENT       (CObList #0=(CRSite (CStringList) "BsaI" "ggtctc" 8 12 0 0 "") 
COMMENT        #1=(CRSite (CStringList) "BbsI" "gaagac" 9 13 4 6363 0 6723 0 7097 1 
COMMENT            7436 1 0 "")) 
COMMENT       (CObList 
COMMENT        #2=(CFSignal (CObList) "Adapter ATGG" 21 0 0 1 4 0 (CStringList) 
COMMENT            (CStringList) 1 1 1 1 "1..4") 
COMMENT        #3=(CFSignal (CObList) "T7 promoter" 30 0 0 5 21 0 (CStringList) 
COMMENT            (CStringList) 1 1 1 1 "5..21") 
COMMENT        #4=(CFSignal (CObList) "lac operator" 103 0 0 24 47 0 (CStringList) 
COMMENT            (CStringList) 1 1 1 1 "24..47") 
COMMENT        #5=(CFSignal (CObList) "Adapter CCCT" 21 0 0 441 444 0 (CStringList) 
COMMENT            (CStringList) 1 1 1 1 "441..444") 
COMMENT        #6=(CFSignal (CObList) "T7 terminator" 43 0 0 393 440 0 (CStringList) 
COMMENT            (CStringList) 1 1 1 1 "393..440") 
COMMENT        #7=(CFSignal (CObList) "Adapter AGCG" 21 0 0 3311 3314 0 (CStringList) 
COMMENT            (CStringList) 1 1 1 1 "3348..3351") 
COMMENT        #8=(CFSignal (CObList) "pET28a backbone" 21 0 0 3315 8322 0 
COMMENT            (CStringList) (CStringList) 1 1 1 1 "3352..8359") 
COMMENT        #9=(CFSignal (CObList) "T7 Promoter" 30 0 0 445 461 0 (CStringList) 
COMMENT            (CStringList) 1 1 1 1 "445..461") 
COMMENT        #10=(CFSignal (CObList) "lac operator" 103 0 0 464 487 0 (CStringList) 
COMMENT             (CStringList) 1 1 1 1 "464..487") 
COMMENT        #11=(CFSignal (CObList) "T7 Terminator" 43 0 0 3263 3310 0 (CStringList) 
COMMENT             (CStringList) 1 1 1 1 "2321..2368") 
COMMENT        #12=(CFSignal (CObList) "Lan4_Prec_CUM36599.1" 4 0 0 86 388 0 
COMMENT             (CStringList) (CStringList) 1 1 1 1 "") 
COMMENT        #13=(CFSignal (CObList) "Lan4_CUM36599.1" 4 0 0 502 3258 0 (CStringList) 
COMMENT             (CStringList) 1 1 1 1 "")) (CObList) (CObList) (CObList) (CObList) 
COMMENT       (CObList) (CObList) 
COMMENT       (CTextView 0 
COMMENT        #14=(CGroupPar (CParagraph 0 (0 0) 1 2 0 0 180) 
COMMENT             (CObjectList 
COMMENT              #15=(CRefLinePar 
COMMENT                   (CLinePar (CParagraph 0 (0 0) 0 2 0 0 233) 
COMMENT                    "pET28a CrtE B I T7 promtoer and terminator with spacers" 2) 
COMMENT                   5 "" 0 4) 
COMMENT              #16=(CFolderPar 
COMMENT                   (CGroupPar (CParagraph 1 (0 0) 1 1 0 0 178) 
COMMENT                    (CObjectList 
COMMENT                     #17=(CLinePar (CParagraph 0 (0 0) 1 2 1 0 180) 
COMMENT                          "DNA 'pET28a CrtE B I T7 promtoer and terminator with spacers'" 
COMMENT                          1) 
COMMENT                     #18=(CLinePar (CParagraph 0 (0 0) 1 2 1 0 180) 
COMMENT                          "Local object" 1) 
COMMENT                     #19=(CLinePar (CParagraph 0 (0 0) 1 2 1 0 180) 
COMMENT                          "Created: 03/29/16 07:06PM" 1) 
COMMENT                     #20=(CLinePar (CParagraph 0 (0 0) 1 2 1 0 180) 
COMMENT                          "Last Modified: 03/29/16 07:06PM" 1) 
COMMENT                     #21=(CLinePar (CParagraph 0 (0 0) 1 2 1 0 180) 
COMMENT                          "length: 8322 bp" 1) 
COMMENT                     #22=(CLinePar (CParagraph 0 (0 0) 1 2 1 0 180) 
COMMENT                          "storage type: Basic" 1) 
COMMENT                     #23=(CLinePar (CParagraph 0 (0 0) 1 2 1 0 180) 
COMMENT                          "form: Circular" 1))) "General Description") 
COMMENT              #24=(CFolderPar 
COMMENT                   (CGroupPar (CParagraph 2 (0 0) 1 1 0 0 178) 
COMMENT                    (CObjectList 
COMMENT                     #25=(CLinePar (CParagraph 0 (0 0) 1 2 1 0 180) 
COMMENT                          "Original Source Database: GenBank" 1) 
COMMENT                     #26=(CLinePar (CParagraph 0 (0 0) 1 2 1 0 180) 
COMMENT                          "Modification Date in the Original DB: 29-MAR-2016" 1))) 
COMMENT                   "Standard Fields") 
COMMENT              #27=(CRefLinePar 
COMMENT                   (CLinePar (CParagraph 0 (0 0) 0 2 0 0 233) "Comments" 2) 1 "" 
COMMENT                   0 0) 
COMMENT              #28=(CFolderPar 
COMMENT                   (CGroupPar (CParagraph 8 (0 0) 1 2 0 0 178) (CObjectList)) 
COMMENT                   "Annotations") 
COMMENT              #29=(CFolderPar 
COMMENT                   (CGroupPar (CParagraph 12 (6 0) 1 1 0 0 178) 
COMMENT                    (CObjectList 
COMMENT                     #30=(CFolderPar 
COMMENT                          (CGroupPar (CParagraph 4 (7 4 0) 1 1 1 0 178) 
COMMENT                           (CObjectList 
COMMENT                            #31=(CFolderPar 
COMMENT                                 (CGroupPar 
COMMENT                                  (CParagraph 86 (3 #12# 0) 1 2 2 0 327) 
COMMENT                                  (CObjectList 
COMMENT                                   #32=(CLinePar 
COMMENT                                        (CParagraph 0 (0 0) 1 2 3 0 180) 
COMMENT                                        "Start: 86    End: 388 " 1))) 
COMMENT                                 "Lan4_Prec_CUM36599.1") 
COMMENT                            #33=(CFolderPar 
COMMENT                                 (CGroupPar 
COMMENT                                  (CParagraph 502 (3 #13# 0) 1 2 2 0 327) 
COMMENT                                  (CObjectList 
COMMENT                                   #34=(CLinePar 
COMMENT                                        (CParagraph 0 (0 0) 1 2 3 0 180) 
COMMENT                                        "Start: 502   End: 3258" 1))) 
COMMENT                                 "Lan4_CUM36599.1"))) "CDS (2 total)") 
COMMENT                     #35=(CFolderPar 
COMMENT                          (CGroupPar (CParagraph 21 (7 21 0) 1 1 1 0 178) 
COMMENT                           (CObjectList 
COMMENT                            #36=(CFolderPar 
COMMENT                                 (CGroupPar (CParagraph 1 (3 #2# 0) 1 2 2 0 194) 
COMMENT                                  (CObjectList 
COMMENT                                   #37=(CLinePar 
COMMENT                                        (CParagraph 0 (0 0) 1 2 3 0 180) 
COMMENT                                        "Start: 1     End: 4   " 1) 
COMMENT                                   #38=(CLinePar 
COMMENT                                        (CParagraph 0 (0 0) 1 2 3 0 180) 
COMMENT                                        "Original Location Description:" 1) 
COMMENT                                   #39=(CLinePar 
COMMENT                                        (CParagraph 0 (0 0) 1 2 3 0 180) 
COMMENT                                        "   1..4" 1))) "Adapter ATGG") 
COMMENT                            #40=(CFolderPar 
COMMENT                                 (CGroupPar 
COMMENT                                  (CParagraph 441 (3 #5# 0) 1 2 2 0 194) 
COMMENT                                  (CObjectList 
COMMENT                                   #41=(CLinePar 
COMMENT                                        (CParagraph 0 (0 0) 1 2 3 0 180) 
COMMENT                                        "Start: 441   End: 444 " 1) 
COMMENT                                   #42=(CLinePar 
COMMENT                                        (CParagraph 0 (0 0) 1 2 3 0 180) 
COMMENT                                        "Original Location Description:" 1) 
COMMENT                                   #43=(CLinePar 
COMMENT                                        (CParagraph 0 (0 0) 1 2 3 0 180) 
COMMENT                                        "   441..444" 1))) "Adapter CCCT") 
COMMENT                            #44=(CFolderPar 
COMMENT                                 (CGroupPar 
COMMENT                                  (CParagraph 3311 (3 #7# 0) 1 2 2 0 194) 
COMMENT                                  (CObjectList 
COMMENT                                   #45=(CLinePar 
COMMENT                                        (CParagraph 0 (0 0) 1 2 3 0 180) 
COMMENT                                        "Start: 3311  End: 3314" 1) 
COMMENT                                   #46=(CLinePar 
COMMENT                                        (CParagraph 0 (0 0) 1 2 3 0 180) 
COMMENT                                        "Original Location Description:" 1) 
COMMENT                                   #47=(CLinePar 
COMMENT                                        (CParagraph 0 (0 0) 1 2 3 0 180) 
COMMENT                                        "   3348..3351" 1))) "Adapter AGCG") 
COMMENT                            #48=(CFolderPar 
COMMENT                                 (CGroupPar 
COMMENT                                  (CParagraph 3315 (3 #8# 0) 1 2 2 0 194) 
COMMENT                                  (CObjectList 
COMMENT                                   #49=(CLinePar 
COMMENT                                        (CParagraph 0 (0 0) 1 2 3 0 180) 
COMMENT                                        "Start: 3315  End: 8322" 1) 
COMMENT                                   #50=(CLinePar 
COMMENT                                        (CParagraph 0 (0 0) 1 2 3 0 180) 
COMMENT                                        "Original Location Description:" 1) 
COMMENT                                   #51=(CLinePar 
COMMENT                                        (CParagraph 0 (0 0) 1 2 3 0 180) 
COMMENT                                        "   3352..8359" 1))) "pET28a backbone"))) 
COMMENT                          "Misc. Feature (4 total)") 
COMMENT                     #52=(CFolderPar 
COMMENT                          (CGroupPar (CParagraph 30 (7 30 0) 1 1 1 0 178) 
COMMENT                           (CObjectList 
COMMENT                            #53=(CFolderPar 
COMMENT                                 (CGroupPar (CParagraph 5 (3 #3# 0) 1 2 2 0 194) 
COMMENT                                  (CObjectList 
COMMENT                                   #54=(CLinePar 
COMMENT                                        (CParagraph 0 (0 0) 1 2 3 0 180) 
COMMENT                                        "Start: 5     End: 21  " 1) 
COMMENT                                   #55=(CLinePar 
COMMENT                                        (CParagraph 0 (0 0) 1 2 3 0 180) 
COMMENT                                        "Original Location Description:" 1) 
COMMENT                                   #56=(CLinePar 
COMMENT                                        (CParagraph 0 (0 0) 1 2 3 0 180) 
COMMENT                                        "   5..21" 1))) "T7 promoter") 
COMMENT                            #57=(CFolderPar 
COMMENT                                 (CGroupPar 
COMMENT                                  (CParagraph 445 (3 #9# 0) 1 2 2 0 194) 
COMMENT                                  (CObjectList 
COMMENT                                   #58=(CLinePar 
COMMENT                                        (CParagraph 0 (0 0) 1 2 3 0 180) 
COMMENT                                        "Start: 445   End: 461 " 1) 
COMMENT                                   #59=(CLinePar 
COMMENT                                        (CParagraph 0 (0 0) 1 2 3 0 180) 
COMMENT                                        "Original Location Description:" 1) 
COMMENT                                   #60=(CLinePar 
COMMENT                                        (CParagraph 0 (0 0) 1 2 3 0 180) 
COMMENT                                        "   445..461" 1))) "T7 Promoter"))) 
COMMENT                          "Promoter Prokaryotic (2 total)") 
COMMENT                     #61=(CFolderPar 
COMMENT                          (CGroupPar (CParagraph 43 (7 43 0) 1 1 1 0 178) 
COMMENT                           (CObjectList 
COMMENT                            #62=(CFolderPar 
COMMENT                                 (CGroupPar 
COMMENT                                  (CParagraph 393 (3 #6# 0) 1 2 2 0 194) 
COMMENT                                  (CObjectList 
COMMENT                                   #63=(CLinePar 
COMMENT                                        (CParagraph 0 (0 0) 1 2 3 0 180) 
COMMENT                                        "Start: 393   End: 440 " 1) 
COMMENT                                   #64=(CLinePar 
COMMENT                                        (CParagraph 0 (0 0) 1 2 3 0 180) 
COMMENT                                        "Original Location Description:" 1) 
COMMENT                                   #65=(CLinePar 
COMMENT                                        (CParagraph 0 (0 0) 1 2 3 0 180) 
COMMENT                                        "   393..440" 1))) "T7 terminator") 
COMMENT                            #66=(CFolderPar 
COMMENT                                 (CGroupPar 
COMMENT                                  (CParagraph 3263 (3 #11# 0) 1 2 2 0 194) 
COMMENT                                  (CObjectList 
COMMENT                                   #67=(CLinePar 
COMMENT                                        (CParagraph 0 (0 0) 1 2 3 0 180) 
COMMENT                                        "Start: 3263  End: 3310" 1) 
COMMENT                                   #68=(CLinePar 
COMMENT                                        (CParagraph 0 (0 0) 1 2 3 0 180) 
COMMENT                                        "Original Location Description:" 1) 
COMMENT                                   #69=(CLinePar 
COMMENT                                        (CParagraph 0 (0 0) 1 2 3 0 180) 
COMMENT                                        "   2321..2368" 1))) "T7 Terminator"))) 
COMMENT                          "Terminator (2 total)") 
COMMENT                     #70=(CFolderPar 
COMMENT                          (CGroupPar (CParagraph 103 (7 103 0) 1 1 1 0 178) 
COMMENT                           (CObjectList 
COMMENT                            #71=(CFolderPar 
COMMENT                                 (CGroupPar 
COMMENT                                  (CParagraph 24 (3 #4# 0) 1 2 2 0 194) 
COMMENT                                  (CObjectList 
COMMENT                                   #72=(CLinePar 
COMMENT                                        (CParagraph 0 (0 0) 1 2 3 0 180) 
COMMENT                                        "Start: 24    End: 47  " 1) 
COMMENT                                   #73=(CLinePar 
COMMENT                                        (CParagraph 0 (0 0) 1 2 3 0 180) 
COMMENT                                        "Original Location Description:" 1) 
COMMENT                                   #74=(CLinePar 
COMMENT                                        (CParagraph 0 (0 0) 1 2 3 0 180) 
COMMENT                                        "   24..47" 1))) "lac operator") 
COMMENT                            #75=(CFolderPar 
COMMENT                                 (CGroupPar 
COMMENT                                  (CParagraph 464 (3 #10# 0) 1 2 2 0 194) 
COMMENT                                  (CObjectList 
COMMENT                                   #76=(CLinePar 
COMMENT                                        (CParagraph 0 (0 0) 1 2 3 0 180) 
COMMENT                                        "Start: 464   End: 487 " 1) 
COMMENT                                   #77=(CLinePar 
COMMENT                                        (CParagraph 0 (0 0) 1 2 3 0 180) 
COMMENT                                        "Original Location Description:" 1) 
COMMENT                                   #78=(CLinePar 
COMMENT                                        (CParagraph 0 (0 0) 1 2 3 0 180) 
COMMENT                                        "   464..487" 1))) "lac operator"))) 
COMMENT                          "Operon (2 total)"))) "Feature Map") 
COMMENT              #79=(CFolderPar 
COMMENT                   (CGroupPar (CParagraph 13 (0 0) 1 1 0 0 178) 
COMMENT                    (CObjectList 
COMMENT                     #80=(CRSFolderPar 
COMMENT                          (CFolderPar 
COMMENT                           (CGroupPar (CParagraph 100465144 (8 0) 1 1 1 0 178) 
COMMENT                            (CObjectList 
COMMENT                             #81=(CGroupPar 
COMMENT                                  (CParagraph 0 (10 #1# 0) 1 2 2 0 180) 
COMMENT                                  (CObjectList 
COMMENT                                   #82=(CLinePar 
COMMENT                                        (CParagraph 0 (1 #1# 1) 1 2 2 0 191) 
COMMENT                                        " N1: 6363 " 1) 
COMMENT                                   #83=(CLinePar 
COMMENT                                        (CParagraph 0 (1 #1# 2) 1 2 2 0 191) 
COMMENT                                        " N2: 6723 " 1) 
COMMENT                                   #84=(CLinePar 
COMMENT                                        (CParagraph 0 (1 #1# 3) 1 2 2 0 191) 
COMMENT                                        " N3: 7097 (on complementary strand)" 1) 
COMMENT                                   #85=(CLinePar 
COMMENT                                        (CParagraph 0 (1 #1# 4) 1 2 2 0 191) 
COMMENT                                        " N4: 7436 (on complementary strand)" 1))))) 
COMMENT                           "BbsI: 4 sites") 8 12 "GAAGACNNNNNNN" "CTTCTGNNNNNNN") 
COMMENT                     #86=(CRSFolderPar 
COMMENT                          (CFolderPar 
COMMENT                           (CGroupPar (CParagraph 100465368 (8 0) 1 1 1 0 178) 
COMMENT                            (CObjectList)) "BsaI: 0 sites") 7 11 "GGTCTCNNNNNN" 
COMMENT                          "CCAGAGNNNNNN"))) "Restriction/Methylation Map")))) 
COMMENT       (CGraphView 
COMMENT        (CWStyleSheet 
COMMENT         (CObjectList 
COMMENT          #87=(CWidgetStyle "RSite Label" 1 (LOGPEN 0 0 13408563) 1 0 1 
COMMENT               (LOGFONT 0 0 0 0 400 0 0 0 0 3 2 1 18 "Georgia") 0.555556 0 1 5 
COMMENT               "@N (@S)" 0) 
COMMENT          #88=(CWidgetStyle "Signal Label" 1 (LOGPEN 0 0 0) 1 0 1 
COMMENT               (LOGFONT 0 0 0 0 700 0 0 0 0 3 2 1 34 "Arial") 0.666667 0 1 1 
COMMENT               "@N" 0) 
COMMENT          #89=(CWidgetStyle "Molecule Label 2" 0 0 1 
COMMENT               (LOGFONT 0 0 0 0 400 0 0 0 0 3 2 1 18 "Georgia") 0.555556 0 1 16 
COMMENT               "@L bp" 0) 
COMMENT          #90=(CWidgetStyle "Molecule Label 1" 0 0 1 
COMMENT               (LOGFONT 0 0 0 0 400 0 0 0 0 3 2 1 34 "Verdana") 0.833333 0 1 1 
COMMENT               "@N" 0) 
COMMENT          #91=(CWidgetStyle "Shape 3" 1 (LOGPEN 0 0 3355545) 1 1 
COMMENT               (LOGBRUSH 0 6724095 0) 0 0 1 (LOGSHAPE 9 1 0.8 1.8 0)) 
COMMENT          #92=(CWidgetStyle "Shape 1" 1 (LOGPEN 0 0 6723840) 1 1 
COMMENT               (LOGBRUSH 0 10079334 0) 0 0 1 (LOGSHAPE 9 1 0.8 1.8 0)) 
COMMENT          #93=(CWidgetStyle "Axis" 1 (LOGPEN 0 0 10079436) 2 1 
COMMENT               (LOGBRUSH 0 13434879 0) 0 0 1 (LOGSHAPE 10 1 0 0 0)) 
COMMENT          #94=(CWidgetStyle "Line 2" 1 (LOGPEN 0 0 6723840) 8 0 0 0 1 
COMMENT               (LOGSHAPE 1 1.9 0 0 0)) 
COMMENT          #95=(CWidgetStyle "RSite" 1 (LOGPEN 0 0 10053171) 8 0 0 0 1 
COMMENT               (LOGSHAPE 1 1.9 0 0 0)) 
COMMENT          #96=(CWidgetStyle "Short Signal" 1 (LOGPEN 0 0 13395507) 10 0 0 0 1 
COMMENT               (LOGSHAPE 1 1.9 0 0 0)) 
COMMENT          #97=(CWidgetStyle "Uniq RSite Label" 1 (LOGPEN 0 0 153) 1 0 1 
COMMENT               (LOGFONT 0 0 0 0 400 0 0 0 0 3 2 1 18 "Georgia") 0.555556 128 1 5 
COMMENT               "@N (@S)" 0) 
COMMENT          #98=(CWidgetStyle "Vanilla" 1 (LOGPEN 0 0 0) 1 1 
COMMENT               (LOGBRUSH 0 16777215 0) 1 
COMMENT               (LOGFONT 0 0 0 0 400 0 0 0 0 7 48 2 18 "Times New Roman") 0.8 0 1 
COMMENT               2 "?" 0) 
COMMENT          #99=(CWidgetStyle "Mark 1" 0 0 1 
COMMENT               (LOGFONT 0 0 0 0 400 0 0 0 2 7 48 2 2 "Windings") 0.7 0 1 2 "?" 0) 
COMMENT          #100=(CWidgetStyle "Motif Label" 1 (LOGPEN 0 0 16744512) 1 0 1 
COMMENT                (LOGFONT 0 0 0 0 400 0 0 0 0 3 2 1 34 "Arial") 0.611111 8388608 
COMMENT                1 65535 "@N (@H)" 0) 
COMMENT          #101=(CWidgetStyle "Fragment Label 2" 1 (LOGPEN 0 0 0) 1 0 1 
COMMENT                (LOGFONT 0 0 0 0 400 0 0 0 0 3 2 1 49 "Courier New") 1.05 0 1 48 
COMMENT                "@F bp (molecule @L bp)" 0) 
COMMENT          #102=(CWidgetStyle "Fragment Label 1" 1 (LOGPEN 0 0 0) 1 0 1 
COMMENT                (LOGFONT 0 0 0 0 400 0 0 0 0 3 2 1 34 "Arial") 0.91 0 1 1 
COMMENT                "Fragment of @N" 0) 
COMMENT          #103=(CWidgetStyle "Shape 4" 1 (LOGPEN 0 0 0) 1 1 
COMMENT                (LOGBRUSH 2 8388608 5) 0 0 0) 
COMMENT          #104=(CWidgetStyle "Shape 2" 1 (LOGPEN 0 0 0) 1 1 (LOGBRUSH 0 128 0) 0 
COMMENT                0 0) 
COMMENT          #105=(CWidgetStyle "Shape 0" 1 (LOGPEN 0 0 0) 1 1 (LOGBRUSH 0 0 0) 0 0 
COMMENT                0) 
COMMENT          #106=(CWidgetStyle "ORF" 1 (LOGPEN 0 0 16384) 8 0 0 0 1 
COMMENT                (LOGSHAPE 7 0.2 3.41182 2.86186 0.609808)) 
COMMENT          #107=(CWidgetStyle "Line 4" 1 (LOGPEN 0 0 32768) 8 0 0 0 0) 
COMMENT          #108=(CWidgetStyle "Line 3" 1 (LOGPEN 0 0 16711680) 8 0 0 0 0) 
COMMENT          #109=(CWidgetStyle "Line 1" 1 (LOGPEN 0 0 16711680) 1 0 0 0 0) 
COMMENT          #110=(CWidgetStyle "Short Promoter" 1 (LOGPEN 0 0 128) 6 0 0 0 0) 
COMMENT          #111=(CWidgetStyle "Motif" 1 (LOGPEN 0 0 0) 1 0 0 0 0) 
COMMENT          #112=(CWidgetStyle "Line 0" 1 (LOGPEN 0 0 0) 8 0 0 0 0) 
COMMENT          #113=(CWidgetStyle "Void" 0 0 0 0 0) 
COMMENT          #114=(CWidgetStyle "General Label" 1 (LOGPEN 0 0 0) 1 0 1 
COMMENT                (LOGFONT 0 0 0 0 400 0 0 0 0 3 2 1 18 "Times New Roman") 0.91 0 
COMMENT                1 3 "@T @N " 0) 
COMMENT          #115=(CWidgetStyle "Position" 1 (LOGPEN 0 0 0) 1 0 0 0 0) 
COMMENT          #116=(CWidgetStyle "Annotation" 0 0 1 
COMMENT                (LOGFONT 0 0 0 0 400 0 0 0 0 3 2 1 18 "Times New Roman") 0.91 0 
COMMENT                0 0) 
COMMENT          #117=(CWidgetStyle "Position Label" 1 (LOGPEN 0 0 8388608) 1 0 1 
COMMENT                (LOGFONT 0 0 0 0 400 0 1 0 0 3 2 1 34 "Arial") 0.63 8388608 1 1 
COMMENT                "@N" 0) 
COMMENT          #118=(CWidgetStyle "Range" 1 (LOGPEN 0 0 0) 1 1 
COMMENT                (LOGBRUSH 0 16777215 0) 0 0 0) 
COMMENT          #119=(CWidgetStyle "Range Label" 1 (LOGPEN 0 0 8388608) 1 0 1 
COMMENT                (LOGFONT 0 0 0 0 400 0 1 0 0 3 2 1 34 "Arial") 0.63 8388608 1 1 
COMMENT                "@N" 0) 
COMMENT          #120=(CWidgetStyle "ORF Label" 1 (LOGPEN 0 0 49216) 1 0 1 
COMMENT                (LOGFONT 0 0 0 0 400 0 0 0 0 3 2 1 18 "Times New Roman") 
COMMENT                0.611111 0 1 65535 "@N" 0) 
COMMENT          #121=(CWidgetStyle "CDS Label" 1 (LOGPEN 0 0 4227264) 1 0 1 
COMMENT                (LOGFONT 0 0 0 0 400 0 0 0 0 3 2 1 34 "Arial") 0.555556 255 1 1 
COMMENT                "@N" 0) 
COMMENT          #122=(CWidgetStyle "Shape 5" 1 (LOGPEN 0 0 0) 3 1 
COMMENT                (LOGBRUSH 0 16777113 0) 1 
COMMENT                (LOGFONT 0 0 0 0 400 0 0 0 0 7 48 2 50 "Arial") 0.9 0 0 1 
COMMENT                (LOGSHAPE 9 1 0.8 1.8 0)) 
COMMENT          #123=(CWidgetStyle "CDS" 1 (LOGPEN 0 0 0) 1 1 (LOGBRUSH 2 39423 3) 0 0 
COMMENT                1 (LOGSHAPE 9 1 0.8 1.8 0)) 
COMMENT          #124=(CWidgetStyle "Label 2" 1 (LOGPEN 0 0 4227264) 1 0 1 
COMMENT                (LOGFONT 0 0 0 0 400 0 0 0 0 3 2 1 34 "Arial") 0.944444 8388608 
COMMENT                1 1 "@N" 0) 
COMMENT          #125=(CWidgetStyle "Label 3" 1 (LOGPEN 0 0 8421376) 1 0 1 
COMMENT                (LOGFONT 0 0 0 0 700 255 0 0 0 3 2 1 34 "Arial") 0.833333 255 1 
COMMENT                5 "@N (@S)" 0) 
COMMENT          #126=(CWidgetStyle "Label 4" 1 (LOGPEN 0 0 8437824) 1 0 1 
COMMENT                (LOGFONT 0 0 0 0 400 0 0 0 0 3 2 1 34 "Arial") 0.722222 0 1 5 
COMMENT                "@N (@S)" 0)) 0.164644 1.74233 0.164644 2.53336 
COMMENT         (70 (CShapeMapEntry 0 "Unique RSite" 1 "Uniq RSite Label") 67 
COMMENT          (CShapeMapEntry 0 "ORF" 0 "ORF Label")) 40.0378 40.0378 39 39 0.1 
COMMENT         -6293) 1 1 0 1 1 
COMMENT        (mapper: 22.4593 -19.7027 40.0378 40.0378 0.01 10 -1 8322 8322 1 0 0) 
COMMENT        #127=(CGroupWidget (CWidget 0 (0 0) 1 2 0 0 Nil 1836020336 100) 
COMMENT              (CObjectList 
COMMENT               #128=(CGroupWidget (CWidget 1 (0 0) 1 2 0 0 Nil -459 100) 
COMMENT                     (CObjectList 
COMMENT                      #129=(CAxis 
COMMENT                            (CWideLine 
COMMENT                             (CWidget 0 (0 0) 1 2 0 0 #93# 100367340 0) 
COMMENT                             (LOGPEN 0 0 10079436) 2 (LOGBRUSH 0 13434879 0) 1 
COMMENT                             6.27494 6.27294 1 0.0214037) 0.0753807) 
COMMENT                      #130=(CLabel (CWidget 1001 (0 0) 1 2 0 0 #90# 23 100) 
COMMENT                            (LOGPEN 0 0 0) 1 
COMMENT                            (LOGFONT 58 22 0 0 400 0 0 0 0 3 2 1 34 "Verdana") 
COMMENT                            1.74233 0.833333 0 
COMMENT                            "pET28a CrtE B I T7 promtoer and terminator with spacers" 
COMMENT                            "@N" 1 0 0.871165 0 -10 33.0438 1.47361 Nil) 
COMMENT                      #131=(CLabel (CWidget 1002 (0 0) 1 2 0 0 #89# 146 100) 
COMMENT                            (LOGPEN 0 0 0) 1 
COMMENT                            (LOGFONT 38 14 0 0 400 0 0 0 0 3 2 1 18 "Georgia") 
COMMENT                            1.74233 0.555556 0 "8322 bp" "@L bp" 16 0 -0.871165 
COMMENT                            0 -10.8 2.92224 0.974079 Nil)) (CObjectList)) 
COMMENT               #132=(CGroupWidget (CWidget 10 (6 0) 1 2 0 0 Nil 543517801 100) 
COMMENT                     (CObjectList 
COMMENT                      #133=(CGroupWidget 
COMMENT                            (CWidget 4 (7 4 0) 1 2 0 0 Nil 673211756 100) 
COMMENT                            (CObjectList 
COMMENT                             #134=(CWideArrow 
COMMENT                                   (CWideLine 
COMMENT                                    (CWidget 0 (3 #12# 0) 1 2 0 0 #91# 0 100) 
COMMENT                                    (LOGPEN 0 0 3355545) 1 
COMMENT                                    (LOGBRUSH 0 6724095 0) 1 5.98071 6.20911 1 
COMMENT                                    0.082322) 0.8 1.8 0) 
COMMENT                             #135=(CLabel 
COMMENT                                   (CWidget 0 (0 0) 1 2 0 0 #88# 1218 100) 
COMMENT                                   (LOGPEN 0 0 0) 1 
COMMENT                                   (LOGFONT 46 17 0 0 700 0 0 0 0 3 2 1 34 
COMMENT                                    "Arial") 1.74233 0.666667 0 
COMMENT                                   "Lan4 Prec CUM36599.1" "@N" 1 11.5525 12.1963 
COMMENT                                   0 -10 9.14136 1.07399 #134#) 
COMMENT                             #136=(CWideArrow 
COMMENT                                   (CWideLine 
COMMENT                                    (CWidget 0 (3 #13# 0) 1 2 0 0 #91# 0 100) 
COMMENT                                    (LOGPEN 0 0 3355545) 1 
COMMENT                                    (LOGBRUSH 0 6724095 0) 1 3.81728 5.89553 1 
COMMENT                                    0.082322) 0.8 1.8 0) 
COMMENT                             #137=(CLabel (CWidget 0 (0 0) 1 2 0 0 #88# 8 100) 
COMMENT                                   (LOGPEN 0 0 0) 1 
COMMENT                                   (LOGFONT 46 17 0 0 700 0 0 0 0 3 2 1 34 
COMMENT                                    "Arial") 1.74233 0.666667 0 
COMMENT                                   "Lan4 CUM36599.1" "@N" 1 17.4151 1.74233 0 
COMMENT                                   -10 7.0933 1.07399 #136#)) (CObjectList)) 
COMMENT                      #138=(CGroupWidget 
COMMENT                            (CWidget 21 (7 21 0) 1 2 0 0 Nil 1919885412 100) 
COMMENT                            (CObjectList 
COMMENT                             #139=(CScratch 
COMMENT                                   (CWidget 0 (3 #2# 0) 1 2 0 0 #96# 101058392 
COMMENT                                    100) (LOGPEN 0 8 13395507) 10 1 6.27319 1.9 
COMMENT                                   0.082322 1) 
COMMENT                             #140=(CLabel (CWidget 0 (0 0) 1 2 0 0 #88# 8 100) 
COMMENT                                   (LOGPEN 0 0 0) 1 
COMMENT                                   (LOGFONT 46 17 0 0 700 0 0 0 0 3 2 1 34 
COMMENT                                    "Arial") 1.74233 0.666667 0 "Adapter ATGG" 
COMMENT                                   "@N" 1 4.45535 17.4233 0 -10 5.86945 1.07399 
COMMENT                                   #139#) 
COMMENT                             #141=(CScratch 
COMMENT                                   (CWidget 0 (3 #5# 0) 1 2 0 0 #96# 0 100) 
COMMENT                                   (LOGPEN 0 8 13395507) 10 1 5.94151 1.9 
COMMENT                                   0.082322 1) 
COMMENT                             #142=(CLabel (CWidget 0 (0 0) 1 2 0 0 #88# 1 100) 
COMMENT                                   (LOGPEN 0 0 0) 1 
COMMENT                                   (LOGFONT 46 17 0 0 700 0 0 0 0 3 2 1 34 
COMMENT                                    "Arial") 1.74233 0.666667 0 "Adapter CCCT" 
COMMENT                                   "@N" 1 13.935 8.71165 0 -10 5.86945 1.07399 
COMMENT                                   #141#) 
COMMENT                             #143=(CScratch 
COMMENT                                   (CWidget 0 (3 #7# 0) 1 2 0 0 #96# 101252448 
COMMENT                                    100) (LOGPEN 0 8 13395507) 10 1 3.77808 1.9 
COMMENT                                   0.082322 1) 
COMMENT                             #144=(CLabel (CWidget 0 (0 0) 1 2 0 0 #88# 2 100) 
COMMENT                                   (LOGPEN 0 0 0) 1 
COMMENT                                   (LOGFONT 46 17 0 0 700 0 0 0 0 3 2 1 34 
COMMENT                                    "Arial") 1.74233 0.666667 0 "Adapter AGCG" 
COMMENT                                   "@N" 1 12.0511 -12.1963 0 -10 5.96936 1.07399 
COMMENT                                   #143#) 
COMMENT                             #145=(CWideArrow 
COMMENT                                   (CWideLine 
COMMENT                                    (CWidget 0 (3 #8# 0) 1 2 0 0 #92# 0 100) 
COMMENT                                    (LOGPEN 0 0 6723840) 1 
COMMENT                                    (LOGBRUSH 0 10079334 0) 0.835356 6.27319 
COMMENT                                    3.77507 1 0.082322) 0.8 1.8 0) 
COMMENT                             #146=(CLabel (CWidget 0 (0 0) 1 2 0 0 #88# 8 100) 
COMMENT                                   (LOGPEN 0 0 0) 1 
COMMENT                                   (LOGFONT 46 17 0 0 700 0 0 0 0 3 2 1 34 
COMMENT                                    "Arial") 1.74233 0.666667 0 
COMMENT                                   "pET28a backbone" "@N" 1 -17.1447 -3.48466 0 
COMMENT                                   -10 7.0933 1.07399 #145#)) (CObjectList)) 
COMMENT                      #147=(CGroupWidget 
COMMENT                            (CWidget 30 (7 30 0) 1 2 0 0 Nil 1836020336 100) 
COMMENT                            (CObjectList 
COMMENT                             #148=(CPromoterArrow 
COMMENT                                   (CLine 
COMMENT                                    (CWidget 0 (3 #3# 0) 1 2 0 0 #110# 0 100) 
COMMENT                                    (LOGPEN 0 4 128) 6 1.16464 6.1829 6.27017) 
COMMENT                                   0.4 0.082322 1.08464 1.8 1.8 0) 
COMMENT                             #149=(CLabel (CWidget 0 (0 0) 1 2 0 0 #88# 69 100) 
COMMENT                                   (LOGPEN 0 0 0) 1 
COMMENT                                   (LOGFONT 46 17 0 0 700 0 0 0 0 3 2 1 34 
COMMENT                                    "Arial") 1.74233 0.666667 0 "T7 promoter" 
COMMENT                                   "@N" 1 4.36534 13.9386 0 -10 4.9703 1.07399 
COMMENT                                   #148#) 
COMMENT                             #150=(CPromoterArrow 
COMMENT                                   (CLine 
COMMENT                                    (CWidget 0 (3 #9# 0) 1 2 0 0 #110# 0 100) 
COMMENT                                    (LOGPEN 0 4 128) 6 1.16464 5.85123 5.93849) 
COMMENT                                   0.4 0.082322 1.08464 1.8 1.8 0) 
COMMENT                             #151=(CLabel (CWidget 0 (0 0) 1 2 0 0 #88# 437 100) 
COMMENT                                   (LOGPEN 0 0 0) 1 
COMMENT                                   (LOGFONT 46 17 0 0 700 0 0 0 0 3 2 1 34 
COMMENT                                    "Arial") 1.74233 0.666667 0 "T7 Promoter" 
COMMENT                                   "@N" 1 15.4003 5.22699 0 -10 5.02026 1.07399 
COMMENT                                   #150#)) (CObjectList)) 
COMMENT                      #152=(CGroupWidget 
COMMENT                            (CWidget 43 (7 43 0) 1 2 0 0 Nil -598 100) 
COMMENT                            (CObjectList 
COMMENT                             #153=(CScratch 
COMMENT                                   (CWidget 0 (3 #6# 0) 1 2 0 0 #96# 0 100) 
COMMENT                                   (LOGPEN 0 8 13395507) 10 1 5.97769 1.9 
COMMENT                                   0.082322 1) 
COMMENT                             #154=(CLabel (CWidget 0 (0 0) 1 2 0 0 #88# 192 100) 
COMMENT                                   (LOGPEN 0 0 0) 1 
COMMENT                                   (LOGFONT 46 17 0 0 700 0 0 0 0 3 2 1 34 
COMMENT                                    "Arial") 1.74233 0.666667 0 "T7 terminator" 
COMMENT                                   "@N" 1 12.0848 10.454 0 -10 5.41988 1.07399 
COMMENT                                   #153#) 
COMMENT                             #155=(CScratch 
COMMENT                                   (CWidget 0 (3 #11# 0) 1 2 0 0 #96# 1 100) 
COMMENT                                   (LOGPEN 0 8 13395507) 10 1 3.81427 1.9 
COMMENT                                   0.082322 1) 
COMMENT                             #156=(CLabel (CWidget 0 (0 0) 1 2 0 0 #88# 8 100) 
COMMENT                                   (LOGPEN 0 0 0) 1 
COMMENT                                   (LOGFONT 46 17 0 0 700 0 0 0 0 3 2 1 34 
COMMENT                                    "Arial") 1.74233 0.666667 0 "T7 Terminator" 
COMMENT                                   "@N" 1 12.2242 -10.454 0 -10 5.64467 1.07399 
COMMENT                                   #155#)) (CObjectList)) 
COMMENT                      #157=(CGroupWidget 
COMMENT                            (CWidget 103 (7 103 0) 1 2 0 0 Nil -530 100) 
COMMENT                            (CObjectList 
COMMENT                             #158=(CScratch 
COMMENT                                   (CWidget 0 (3 #4# 0) 1 2 0 0 #96# 101112792 
COMMENT                                    100) (LOGPEN 0 8 13395507) 10 1 6.25585 1.9 
COMMENT                                   0.082322 1) 
COMMENT                             #159=(CLabel (CWidget 0 (0 0) 1 2 0 0 #88# 8 100) 
COMMENT                                   (LOGPEN 0 0 0) 1 
COMMENT                                   (LOGFONT 46 17 0 0 700 0 0 0 0 3 2 1 34 
COMMENT                                    "Arial") 1.74233 0.666667 0 "lac operator" 
COMMENT                                   "@N" 1 4.01204 15.681 0 -10 4.84542 1.07399 
COMMENT                                   #158#) 
COMMENT                             #160=(CScratch 
COMMENT                                   (CWidget 0 (3 #10# 0) 1 2 0 0 #96# 0 100) 
COMMENT                                   (LOGPEN 0 8 13395507) 10 1 5.92417 1.9 
COMMENT                                   0.082322 1) 
COMMENT                             #161=(CLabel (CWidget 0 (0 0) 1 2 0 0 #88# 438 100) 
COMMENT                                   (LOGPEN 0 0 0) 1 
COMMENT                                   (LOGFONT 46 17 0 0 700 0 0 0 0 3 2 1 34 
COMMENT                                    "Arial") 1.74233 0.666667 0 "lac operator" 
COMMENT                                   "@N" 1 14.5475 6.96932 0 -10 4.84542 1.07399 
COMMENT                                   #160#)) (CObjectList))) (CObjectList)) 
COMMENT               #162=(CGroupWidget (CWidget 11 (8 0) 1 2 0 0 Nil -389 100) 
COMMENT                     (CObjectList 
COMMENT                      #163=(CGroupWidget 
COMMENT                            (CWidget 4 (10 #1# 0) 1 2 0 0 Nil 1701672291 100) 
COMMENT                            (CObjectList 
COMMENT                             #164=(CScratch 
COMMENT                                   (CWidget 1 (1 #1# 1) 1 2 0 0 #95# 1 100) 
COMMENT                                   (LOGPEN 0 6 10053171) 8 1 1.47746 1.9 
COMMENT                                   0.082322 1) 
COMMENT                             #165=(CLabel (CWidget 0 (0 0) 1 2 0 0 #87# 0 100) 
COMMENT                                   (LOGPEN 0 0 13408563) 1 
COMMENT                                   (LOGFONT 38 14 0 0 400 0 0 0 0 3 2 1 18 
COMMENT                                    "Georgia") 1.74233 0.555556 0 
COMMENT                                   "{\\i Bbs}I (6363)" "@N (@S)" 5 -15.5794 
COMMENT                                   1.74233 0 -10 4.27096 0.974079 #164#) 
COMMENT                             #166=(CScratch 
COMMENT                                   (CWidget 2 (1 #1# 2) 1 2 0 0 #95# 865 100) 
COMMENT                                   (LOGPEN 0 6 10053171) 8 1 1.20609 1.9 
COMMENT                                   0.082322 1) 
COMMENT                             #167=(CLabel (CWidget 0 (0 0) 1 2 0 0 #87# 8 100) 
COMMENT                                   (LOGPEN 0 0 13408563) 1 
COMMENT                                   (LOGFONT 38 14 0 0 400 0 0 0 0 3 2 1 18 
COMMENT                                    "Georgia") 1.74233 0.555556 0 
COMMENT                                   "{\\i Bbs}I (6723)" "@N (@S)" 5 -14.8835 
COMMENT                                   5.22699 0 -10 4.27096 0.974079 #166#) 
COMMENT                             #168=(CScratch 
COMMENT                                   (CWidget 3 (1 #1# 3) 1 2 0 0 #95# 101252616 
COMMENT                                    100) (LOGPEN 0 6 10053171) 8 1 0.924168 1.9 
COMMENT                                   0.082322 1) 
COMMENT                             #169=(CLabel 
COMMENT                                   (CWidget 0 (0 0) 1 2 0 0 #87# 1235 100) 
COMMENT                                   (LOGPEN 0 0 13408563) 1 
COMMENT                                   (LOGFONT 38 14 0 0 400 0 0 0 0 3 2 1 18 
COMMENT                                    "Georgia") 1.74233 0.555556 0 
COMMENT                                   "{\\i Bbs}I (7097)" "@N (@S)" 5 -13.2946 
COMMENT                                   8.71165 0 -10 4.34589 0.974079 #168#) 
COMMENT                             #170=(CScratch 
COMMENT                                   (CWidget 4 (1 #1# 4) 1 2 0 0 #95# 101252784 
COMMENT                                    100) (LOGPEN 0 6 10053171) 8 1 0.668627 1.9 
COMMENT                                   0.082322 1) 
COMMENT                             #171=(CLabel (CWidget 0 (0 0) 1 2 0 0 #87# 8 100) 
COMMENT                                   (LOGPEN 0 0 13408563) 1 
COMMENT                                   (LOGFONT 38 14 0 0 400 0 0 0 0 3 2 1 18 
COMMENT                                    "Georgia") 1.74233 0.555556 0 
COMMENT                                   "{\\i Bbs}I (7436)" "@N (@S)" 5 -11.1614 
COMMENT                                   10.454 0 -10 4.34589 0.974079 #170#)) 
COMMENT                            (CObjectList))) (CObjectList)) 
COMMENT               #172=(CGroupWidget (CWidget 14 (16 0) 1 2 0 0 Nil 1836020336 100) 
COMMENT                     (CObjectList) (CObjectList)) 
COMMENT               #173=(CGroupWidget (CWidget 12 (0 0) 1 2 0 0 Nil 1819632485 100) 
COMMENT                     (CObjectList) (CObjectList))) (CObjectList))) 
COMMENT       (CSeqView 10 10 (CObjectList) (CObList) 1 (CObList)) (CObList) 87462704 
COMMENT       (CStringList) 2082602632 0 (CObList)))
FEATURES             Location/Qualifiers
     misc_feature    1..4
                     /vntifkey="21"
                     /label=Adapter\ATGG
     promoter        5..21
                     /vntifkey="30"
                     /label=T7\promoter
     operon          24..47
                     /vntifkey="103"
                     /label=lac\operator
     misc_feature    441..444
                     /vntifkey="21"
                     /label=Adapter\CCCT
     terminator      393..440
                     /vntifkey="43"
                     /label=T7\terminator
     misc_feature    3311..3314
                     /vntifkey="21"
                     /label=Adapter\AGCG
     misc_feature    3315..8322
                     /vntifkey="21"
                     /label=pET28a\backbone
     promoter        445..461
                     /vntifkey="30"
                     /label=T7\Promoter
     operon          464..487
                     /vntifkey="103"
                     /label=lac\operator
     terminator      3263..3310
                     /vntifkey="43"
                     /label=T7\Terminator
     CDS             86..388
                     /vntifkey="4"
                     /label=Lan4_Prec_CUM36599.1
     CDS             502..3258
                     /vntifkey="4"
                     /label=Lan4_CUM36599.1
BASE COUNT     1841 a      2172 c      2267 g      2042 t 
ORIGIN
        1 atggtaatac gactcactat aggggaattg tgagcggata acaattccaa ggagatatac 
       61 aatgcaccac caccaccacc acgcaatgac tgaatatgat attgacgcgt tgcaagttct 
      121 gccagaggaa gtgcgtaccg aagatgctcg tggcgaagaa cacgcagcgg cgctgatcac 
      181 cgcgtgtcgt tggcttacat ccggctgtta actgattgga aggaccgttg gccccccacc 
      241 cttaggcagt gtactcagtt ccataaacga gctattagat atgaggtccg tagattgaaa 
      301 agggtgacgg aattcgcccg aacgggaaag acggacaact aggtatcctg agcacggttg 
      361 cgcgtccgta tcaagctcct ctttatagcg gtctagcata accccttggg gcctctaaac 
      421 gggtcttgag gggttttttg cccttaatac gactcactat aggggaattg tgagcggata 
      481 acaattccaa ggagatatac aatggattgg tcagtggaac agggtgaatt ttggtgccat 
      541 gtagttcctg gtgaacccgt tggtcgtgcc caaggctgga aaattcatgt gcctgcgact 
      601 ccacttagcg cctcactggt tctcgcgcgt agcgcagaag tcttagttgc tcatcgtgct 
      661 gcgttcaaat ttgccggctc gccagcacgt attgctgcgc ttgtgagtgg ccgctttgca 
      721 cgtggtggcg gtggtaaatt cttaacagta tatccagctg atgatgatcg ctttcgcttg 
      781 ttagcagaag agttgcaccg tgcgacggaa ggattaccag gaccagctgt acttagcgat 
      841 cgtcgctatc gtcctgatag tcaggttttc tatcgctatg gagtattccg tggcgtacgt 
      901 gaattgacag cagatggagc atttgcggcg cgtctgaccg atccggaagg acgtcctgtg 
      961 gccgatgaac gtaatgcttg gtttaccccg ccggcatggg cgggtgatcc tttccccgat 
     1021 cgtccagctg cacctgcccg ttcaaccgca actgcgaaac cagttttact caatgatcgc 
     1081 ttcctggtgc gcggggcgat tcaacattcc aataaaggtg gagtgtttcg tgcagaagat 
     1141 acgcgtacag gagaacaggt tgttgtcaaa caagcacgcc cacatgtagg agcaggcctg 
     1201 gaaggtttgg atgtccgtga tttattacgt cgtgaagctg ccttattaga gcgttttggt 
     1261 tcagctcatc cagatcgtgt cccaggttta gttgaagtat ttgaacagca agggtctgtg 
     1321 tttctggcca cagcgtctgt tccaggtgcg accctgcgcc gtaccgtcgc agaacgtctc 
     1381 gcgggtgatg gctcaggtcg tccggatgca cgtaccgctg attcgttagt tcgtcagctg 
     1441 gttgaattag tcgcgactgc tcatgaactg ggagtaacac ttcatgattt taatcctaat 
     1501 aatgttatgg tcacgcctga tggtcgtttg gtgttgattg atctcgaaat ggcagcacgt 
     1561 gaaggcgaac gctgggttct gggtgccaca ccgggttaca cagcgccgga attgcgtacc 
     1621 attgatcaag ttgcgccagc gttgccgcct actgtagata tgtatgcact gggtgccacc 
     1681 gtcctgcatg ctgtaagcgg agcagatccc cttttcgctg aagatttacc gcgtgataca 
     1741 gcacgtcctg atgaacagcg tttagcctgt ttagtggaac tgttggctcg tgatcatgcg 
     1801 ttagttcgtc gtttcgcgcc ggtaattcaa ggtttaatgc gtgatgaacc tcgtgatcgt 
     1861 tggacgttag aacgtgcgcg tgaatttgtt gctggtggtc aaggagagag tacttctccg 
     1921 gaacgtgcag atcgtcaaag tcgtccagta gatcccgaac gtaatccagg accgacccaa 
     1981 caaaagcacc cggatgcaga ggcgacgcgt gcccgcttgc ttcatgatgg tattgcacac 
     2041 ctgctggcta cgatgcgtcc taatgatcct gaacgtttgt ggccctctga ttcttttggt 
     2101 gaaacctgtg atccggttgc ggtgcaacac ggcagcgcag gcggagttgc tttactggct 
     2161 cgtgcactgg atcaatgggc tgctggtacc ccaggtccgt ttggcgccgg tggcactgga 
     2221 accgcaccgc ctgtaactcg cgaagcgctc gcagaaggat tacgtagcgc tgcacgttgg 
     2281 accgtagaac gtcaagatga actgcctggt aatctgcctg gactccactt tggtcgttcc 
     2341 ggtactgcat gggcgcttct ggatgctgca cgtgccctgg atgatacggc gttagctgat 
     2401 cgtgccgtaa cattagcatt agctttgcca gtacgttggc cgaatcctga tgtttgccat 
     2461 ggggcggccg gatcgggact gacgcagctg catttctggc gtactactgg tgatccccgt 
     2521 tttctggatc gcgctgttca agtggcagat ggccttttag atgcagcacg ccgtacaccc 
     2581 gaaggtgtgt tctggccagt accggaagat tttggatcgg cattggcagg agcatggcat 
     2641 tatggatttg cccacggcgt agcaggggta ggtacgtttc tgcttctcgc agccgaggcg 
     2701 accggcaatg aacgcttctt agatgcagca accgaagctg gtgcgactct tgtcgcagcc 
     2761 gcccgctctg gccctgccgg ggcgttatgg cctgtcgatc gcgcgcgtca tttaagtgat 
     2821 tcaccggaac tggcacgtca ttggtgttcc ggctcaagtg gtgttggcac cttcttagtt 
     2881 cgcctgtggg cggcgaccgg cgccagcgat aaagttttgc gtgatttagt tgatggtgct 
     2941 gccctggcag ttcgtgccgg tcgtgttacc gatagtcctg cgacctgtca tggcttagcg 
     3001 ggtaacgctg aatttctcct cgatacggcc gttcgtactg gcgacgaagg tcatggagcg 
     3061 gccgccgaat tattagtgga acacctggcc gcacaagcag tgttgcgtga tggtcgtttg 
     3121 ttagttccgg atgaaaatcg tcgcaccgtt ctggccgaat atgccaccgg tttagccggt 
     3181 tcactgtcat tgttattgcg catccgtagt ggcggcccgc gtgcatggct gcctgaaggt 
     3241 ggccctgccc atccgtaacg gtctagcata accccttggg gcctctaaac gggtcttgag 
     3301 gggttttttg agcgctgaaa ggaggaacta tatccggatt ggcgaatggg nnnnnnnnnn 
     3361 nnnnnnnnnn nnnnnnnnnn nnnnnnnnnn nnnnnnnnnn nnnnnnnnnn nnnnnnnnnn 
     3421 nnnnnnnnnn nnnnnnnnnn nnnnnnnnnn nnnnnnnnnn nnnnnnnnnn nnnncnnnnn 
     3481 nnnnnnnnnn nnnnnnnnnn nnnnnnnnnn nnnnnnnnnn nnnnnnnnnn nnnnnnnnnn 
     3541 nnnnnnnnnn nnnnnnnnnn nnnnnnannn nnnnnnnnnn nnnnnnnnnn nnnnnnnnnn 
     3601 nnnnnnnnnn nnnnnncctt tgacgttgga gtccacgttc tttnnnnnnn nnnnnnnnnn 
     3661 nnnnnnnnnn nnnnnnnnnn accctatctc ggtctattct tttgatttat aagggatttt 
     3721 gccgatttcg gcctattggt taaaaaatga gctgatttaa caaaaattta acgcgaattt 
     3781 taacaaaata ttaacgttta caatttcagg tggcactttt cggggaaatg tgcgcggaac 
     3841 ccctatttgt ttatttttct aaatacattc aaatatgtat ccgctcatga attaattctt 
     3901 agaaaaactc atcgagcatc aaatgaaact gcaatttatt catatcagga ttatcaatac 
     3961 catatttttg aaaaagccgt ttctgtaatg aaggagaaaa ctcaccgagg cagttccata 
     4021 ggatggcaag atcctggtat cggtctgcga ttccgactcg tccaacatca atacaaccta 
     4081 ttaatttccc ctcgtcaaaa ataaggttat caagtgagaa atcaccatga gtgacgactg 
     4141 aatccggtga gaatggcaaa agtttatgca tttctttcca gacttgttca acaggccagc 
     4201 cattacgctc gtcatcaaaa tcactcgcat caaccaaacc gttattcatt cgtgattgcg 
     4261 cctgagcgag acgaaatacg cgatcgctgt taaaaggaca attacaaaca ggaatcgaat 
     4321 gcaaccggcg caggaacact gccagcgcat caacaatatt ttcacctgaa tcaggatatt 
     4381 cttctaatac ctggaatgct gttttcccgg ggatcgcagt ggtgagtaac catgcatcat 
     4441 caggagtacg gataaaatgc ttgatggtcg gaagaggcat aaattccgtc agccagttta 
     4501 gtctgaccat ctcatctgta acatcattgg caacgctacc tttgccatgt ttcagaaaca 
     4561 actctggcgc atcgggcttc ccatacaatc gatagattgt cgcacctgat tgcccgacat 
     4621 tatcgcgagc ccatttatac ccatataaat cagcatccat gttggaattt aatcgcggcc 
     4681 tagagcaaga cgtttcccgt tgaatatggc tcataacacc ccttgtatta ctgtttatgt 
     4741 aagcagacag ttttattgtt catgaccaaa atcccttaac gtgagttttc gttccactga 
     4801 gcgtcagacc ccgtagaaaa gatcaaagga tcttcttgag atcctttttt tctgcgcgta 
     4861 atctgctgct tgcaaacaaa aaaaccaccg ctaccagcgg tggtttgttt gccggatcaa 
     4921 gagctaccaa ctctttttcc gaaggtaact ggcttcagca gagcgcagat accaaatact 
     4981 gtccttctag tgtagccgta gttaggccac cacttcaaga actctgtagc accgcctaca 
     5041 tacctcgctc tgctaatcct gttaccagtg gctgctgcca gtggcgataa gtcgtgtctt 
     5101 accgggttgg actcaagacg atagttaccg gataaggcgc agcggtcggg ctgaacgggg 
     5161 ggttcgtgca cacagcccag cttggagcga acgacctaca ccgaactgag atacctacag 
     5221 cgtgagctat gagaaagcgc cacgcttccc gaagggagaa aggcggacag gtatccggta 
     5281 agcggcaggg tcggaacagg agagcgcacg agggagcttc cagggggaaa cgcctggtat 
     5341 ctttatagtc ctgtcgggtt tcgccacctc tgacttgagc gtcgattttt gtgatgctcg 
     5401 tcaggggggc ggagcctatg gaaaaacgcc agcaacgcgg cctttttacg gttcctggcc 
     5461 ttttgctggc cttttgctca catgttcttt cctgcgttat cccctgattc tgtggataac 
     5521 cgtattaccg cctttgagtg agctgatacc gctcgccgca gccgaacgac cgagcgcagc 
     5581 gagtcagtga gcgaggaagc ggaagagcgc ctgatgcggt attttctcct tacgcatctg 
     5641 tgcggtattt cacaccgcat atatggtgca ctctcagtac aatctgctct gatgccgcat 
     5701 agttaagcca gtatacactc cgctatcgct acgtgactgg gtcatggctg cgccccgaca 
     5761 cccgccaaca cccgctgacg cgccctgacg ggcttgtctg ctcccggcat ccgcttacag 
     5821 acaagctgtg accgtctccg ggagctgcat gtgtcagagg ttttcaccgt catcaccgaa 
     5881 acgcgcgagg cagctgcggt aaagctcatc agcgtggtcg tgaagcgatt cacagatgtc 
     5941 tgcctgttca tccgcgtcca gctcgttgag tttctccaga agcgttaatg tctggcttct 
     6001 gataaagcgg gccatgttaa gggcggtttt ttcctgtttg gtcactgatg cctccgtgta 
     6061 agggggattt ctgttcatgg gggtaatgat accgatgaaa cgagagagga tgctcacgat 
     6121 acgggttact gatgatgaac atgcccggtt actggaacgt tgtgagggta aacaactggc 
     6181 ggtatggatg cggcgggacc agagaaaaat cactcagggt caatgccagc gcttcgttaa 
     6241 tacagatgta ggtgttccac agggtagcca gcagcatcct gcgatgcaga tccggaacat 
     6301 aatggtgcag ggcgctgact tccgcgtttc cagactttac gaaacacgga aaccgaagac 
     6361 cattcatgtt gttgctcagg tcgcagacgt tttgcagcag cagtcgcttc acgttcgctc 
     6421 gcgtatcggt gattcattct gctaaccagt aaggcaaccc cgccagccta gccgggtcct 
     6481 caacgacagg agcacgatca tgcgcacccg tggggccgcc atgccggcga taatggcctg 
     6541 cttctcgccg aaacgtttgg tggcgggacc agtgacgaag gcttgagcga gggcgtgcaa 
     6601 gattccgaat accgcaagcg acaggccgat catcgtcgcg ctccagcgaa agcggtcctc 
     6661 gccgaaaatg acccagagcg ctgccggcac ctgtcctacg agttgcatga taaagaagac 
     6721 agtcataagt gcggcgacga tagtcatgcc ccgcgcccac cggaaggagc tgactgggtt 
     6781 gaaggctctc aagggcatcg gtcgagatcc cggtgcctaa tgagtgagct aacttacatt 
     6841 aattgcgttg cgctcactgc ccgctttcca gtcgggaaac ctgtcgtgcc agctgcatta 
     6901 atgaatcggc caacgcgcgg ggagaggcgg tttgcgtatt gggcgccagg gtggtttttc 
     6961 ttttcaccag tgagacgggc aacagctgat tgcccttcac cgcctggccc tgagagagtt 
     7021 gcagcaagcg gtccacgctg gtttgcccca gcaggcgaaa atcctgtttg atggtggtta 
     7081 acggcgggat ataacatgag ctgtcttcgg tatcgtcgta tcccactacc gagatatccg 
     7141 caccaacgcg cagcccggac tcggtaatgg cgcgcattgc gcccagcgcc atctgatcgt 
     7201 tggcaaccag catcgcagtg ggaacgatgc cctcattcag catttgcatg gtttgttgaa 
     7261 aaccggacat ggcactccag tcgccttccc gttccgctat cggctgaatt tgattgcgag 
     7321 tgagatattt atgccagcca gccagacgca gacgcgccga gacagaactt aatgggcccg 
     7381 ctaacagcgc gatttgctgg tgacccaatg cgaccagatg ctccacgccc agtcgcgtac 
     7441 cgtcttcatg ggagaaaata atactgttga tgggtgtctg gtcagagaca tcaagaaata 
     7501 acgccggaac attagtgcag gcagcttcca cagcaatggc atcctggtca tccagcggat 
     7561 agttaatgat cagcccactg acgcgttgcg cgagaagatt gtgcaccgcc gctttacagg 
     7621 cttcgacgcc gcttcgttct accatcgaca ccaccacgct ggcacccagt tgatcggcgc 
     7681 gagatttaat cgccgcgaca atttgcgacg gcgcgtgcag ggccagactg gaggtggcaa 
     7741 cgccaatcag caacgactgt ttgcccgcca gttgttgtgc cacgcggttg ggaatgtaat 
     7801 tcagctccgc catcgccgct tccacttttt cccgcgtttt cgcagaaacg tggctggcct 
     7861 ggttcaccac gcgggaaacg gtctgataag agacaccggc atactctgcg acatcgtata 
     7921 acgttactgg tttcacattc accaccctga attgactctc ttccgggcgc tatcatgcca 
     7981 taccgcgaaa ggttttgcgc cattcgatgg tgtccgggat ctcgacgctc tcccttatgc 
     8041 gactcctgca ttaggaagca gcccagtagt aggttgaggc cgttgagcac cgccgccgca 
     8101 aggaatggtg catgcaagga gatggcgccc aacagtcccc cggccacggg gcctgccacc 
     8161 atacccacgc cgaaacaagc gctcatgagc ccgaagtggc gagcccgatc ttccccatcg 
     8221 gtgatgtcgg cgatataggc gccagcaacc gcacctgtgg cgccggtgat gccggccacg 
     8281 atgcgtccgg cgtagaggat cgagatctcg atcccgcgaa at 
//
