# Supplementary material for: A scalable platform to discover antimicrobials of ribosomal origin
Source: Nat Commun. 2022 Oct 17;13:6135. doi: 10.1038/s41467-022-33890-w (PMC9576775; doi:10.1038/s41467-022-33890-w)
Supplement: Supplementary file 5 — Supplementary Data 2 [file 41467_2022_33890_MOESM5_ESM.zip › Supplementary Data 2/55.gb]

LOCUS       Exported               11629 bp ds-DNA     circular SYN 10-MAR-2020
DEFINITION  synthetic circular DNA.
ACCESSION   .
VERSION     .
KEYWORDS    pET28a CrtE B I T7 promtoer and terminator with spacers
SOURCE      synthetic DNA construct
  ORGANISM  synthetic DNA construct
REFERENCE   1  (bases 1 to 11629)
  AUTHORS   .
  TITLE     Direct Submission
  JOURNAL   Exported Tuesday, Mar 10, 2020 from SnapGene 5.0.7
            https://www.snapgene.com
COMMENT     ORIGDB|GenBank
FEATURES             Location/Qualifiers
     source          1..11629
                     /organism="synthetic DNA construct"
                     /mol_type="other DNA"
     misc_feature    1..4
                     /label=Adapter ATGG
                     /label=Adapter\ATGG
                     /note="/vntifkey=21"
     promoter        5..21
                     /label=T7 promoter
                     /label=T7\promoter
                     /note="/vntifkey=30"
     operon          24..47
                     /label=lac operator
                     /label=lac\operator
                     /note="/vntifkey=103"
     misc_feature    86..388
                     /label=Lan2_Prec_WP_081674439.1
     terminator      393..440
                     /label=T7 terminator
                     /label=T7\terminator
                     /note="/vntifkey=43"
     misc_feature    441..444
                     /label=Adapter CCCT
                     /label=Adapter\CCCT
                     /note="/vntifkey=21"
     promoter        445..461
                     /label=T7 Promoter
                     /label=T7\Promoter
                     /note="/vntifkey=30"
     operon          464..487
                     /label=lac operator
                     /label=lac\operator
                     /note="/vntifkey=103"
     misc_feature    502..3123
                     /label=Lan2_WP_081674439.1
     terminator      3128..3175
                     /label=T7 Terminator
                     /label=T7\Terminator
                     /note="/vntifkey=43"
     misc_feature    3176..3179
                     /label=Adapter GCTC
                     /label=Adapter\GCTC
                     /note="/vntifkey=21"
     promoter        3180..3236
                     /label=T7 Promoter
                     /label=T7\Promoter
                     /note="/vntifkey=30"
     misc_feature    3237..5162
                     /label=Lan2_WP_026528692.1
     terminator      5167..5214
                     /label=T7 Terminator
                     /label=T7\Terminator
                     /note="/vntifkey=43"
     misc_feature    5215..5218
                     /label=Adapter CGGT
                     /label=Adapter\CGGT
                     /note="/vntifkey=21"
     promoter        5219..5275
                     /label=T7 Promoter
                     /label=T7\Promoter
                     /note="/vntifkey=30"
     misc_feature    5276..6565
                     /label=Lan2_WP_081674440.1
     terminator      6570..6617
                     /label=T7 Terminator
                     /label=T7\Terminator
                     /note="/vntifkey=43"
     misc_feature    6618..6621
                     /label=Adapter AGCG
                     /label=Adapter\AGCG
                     /note="/vntifkey=21"
     misc_feature    6622..11629
                     /label=pET28a backbone
                     /label=pET28a\backbone
                     /note="/vntifkey=21"
ORIGIN
        1 atggtaatac gactcactat aggggaattg tgagcggata acaattccaa ggagatatac
       61 aatgcaccac caccaccacc acgcaatgac tattaaagac ttttatgata aagctgcagg
      121 tgatgatgcg atgaagaaga agattgcgga gatgaccaaa gctggcaagt cactggaaga
      181 ttttatcgcc gaattcggaa ttgaaggcac tgtggatgat ttgaaagcgt acgcggaaac
      241 cctgtcacag gaaggcaaac tcgataaaag ccagctggat gcggtggcgg gcggaactac
      301 accggtaacg accattacca cagttggtgt agcggtaggc acttactcac tggctgcgtg
      361 ttgaggctcc ttcatctgac aacgtccgcg gtctagcata accccttggg gcctctaaac
      421 gggtcttgag gggttttttg cccttaatac gactcactat aggggaattg tgagcggata
      481 acaattccaa ggagatatac aatgtgggct ttaggtgatg tgtgtcctca aggtgccttc
      541 ttcttgtggg gcaccatgaa gaacgtgttt tcattcctga aacctttcat tgaaggtgaa
      601 cgtgcaggtt tcttagctaa aggcgaattc accgaagaag gcgcccagag cgccttagac
      661 ctgttggaga aacgcctgat caatctggtt gatccgattg ttagtcagat gtacacggat
      721 gaactgtatc gcatcgtgcc agcggcgatc attggcttat cgtttgtcag caacgaggat
      781 aaagagaaag cacgcgacga ggtgattcgt cgcatcaacg gcggtgaaaa ccctttctcc
      841 aaatatccgg atttagacta ttaccgccgt ctgatctgcg ataactttca aattttcatc
      901 gatacctttc tgaagcgttt cagcctgaat tccgaacgca tccagcgtga actgttgggc
      961 ggctgccgtt ccggtaaaat taccggcttg tctgcaagtg gagccgactg tcacctgcat
     1021 ggatgcagcg cgcttaaagt cgaaaccgag ggtggcgttt tctactataa gccgcgcgat
     1081 tgccgtccgg atgaactgtt ttatcgcctt gccgatcgct tcttcagcgg taagattcgc
     1141 gctcctttcg ccctcagtgt tgatggcgaa tacggcttca ttgaagaaat caaatcgatt
     1201 gaactgaaga ataaagagga tatcgcctca ttttactaca attttggtat tctcctgagc
     1261 ttgttccgct gcctcggctc aaccgacatg cacttcgaga atattgtagc cagtggcatt
     1321 tatccagttt gtattgattt ggagacaatt attacgccaa tccacaacct gtgtcagggg
     1381 actgactata aatccattga cgagatcgac ccgattgtga aatccattat gtttagtagt
     1441 gcaaatacaa tggtcctgcc gatggtgttg caaggtaaag agcaaatgtc accgctgtac
     1501 agcaagaaag gtggctcttt gccgatcttt gacaaagaaa agcaaaccat ccaaggctac
     1561 gaaaaggaat tcatggatgg tttctcccag ggctatgata tcatccgtga aaacaagaaa
     1621 gaactgacgg gcttgctgga cgaataccgc aatatgtcgg cgcgcttcgt gcttcgtacc
     1681 tcgtcatatt atgcactgac cctgcaagaa atgcactcca aagaatttct tgaggaccgt
     1741 aaacgtcgtg atcgcgagct cgataaattg tcgattcgct tgaatgactt ggcgattgat
     1801 gatgttagta ctctgactgc ctgggaacgt tcgaacctgg aagaaggtga tatcccattc
     1861 tttagcatga aagcagatgg tcactcactg tacggtgacc cccgtgactc cttcctcatt
     1921 gacaacttct tcgacattag tgcgcttgaa cacgccaaat tgtgtctttc taacatgggt
     1981 gacgacaata aagcgtttga aatggattac ctgcgcgtgc gcctgctgca ggccgtcgat
     2041 aaagcagaga aagaaaacga tgagcctgtt cagattggcg aagccgactc acctttaacg
     2101 gtagatgatg cgaaagcgct ggcacgtgag ctgagcgaaa agatcagtga gctgaaagtg
     2161 gcggtatccg gtaaagatgc aattttcctg agctacgata agaattatac tccgcagtat
     2221 agcaaaggtt ttcgcaaagg cctgcaaggc atcgcggtgt tctttgaaga atatttacgt
     2281 acagtggata gtgatgacat tacagctggc aacattttag agatttgtaa tgaagatacc
     2341 aaacgcctgc tttctcgtgg tgaatccgat gatctcatca agttgtgcga tgagggattc
     2401 gagctgccag atgtcgtcgc ggccctggcg attgtgggga aagaagttgc ttgcgtcaaa
     2461 tgggcctttg aaaaggttct gtctgaactg gatacgatgg cggacaagct gtttctggat
     2521 gacagcaaag aaaccggcta cgggatgttg aaagggaagg cgggtctgtt atacttactg
     2581 agtttgtgct gtgaacatat ccaggatgaa aagcgcaaga ataaatgcat tgagaaatgc
     2641 agcctgctca tttccgaatt actgaacgga tattcgaaga agctgggcgc gtggccggat
     2701 attgagaaat gtgacaaacc cttgtttgcc acatgcgacc tggaaaaggg cgtgccgggc
     2761 attggattaa tggcggcggg gtccctgcgt gtggttccgc aagcgaaaga attgctgcag
     2821 ctggcggccg actctatctc ctcgtacgaa ctgctggaaa ccgatactct gcttaatggg
     2881 aacgccggcg ttgtgctctg cctgcttgaa gcggctaaga cgtttaaaga caagagctac
     2941 ctggtgcgcg ctggccagtt ccttaagaaa atgagcgaac gcgcggtgaa gaatggcgga
     3001 ttccgtgtat taccaggcac tctcaccggt tcgcccgatc caagtctgat ggacgggtac
     3061 gcaggtattg ggtatgctct gctgcgctac atccgtttag tcaccaagga agaggaatgg
     3121 taacggtcta gcataacccc ttggggcctc taaacgggtc ttgaggggtt ttttggctct
     3181 aatacgactc actatagggg aattgtgagc ggataacaat tccaaggaga tatacaatgg
     3241 ttgtgaagga cgatattaag tgggaaattg acggtaaata tgatgtggtc cttctgagcg
     3301 ccccgtttct ttacccgccg cagccatcct ttgcgctgtc tttgtttaaa gaacgtttaa
     3361 gcgggtcagg gattagtagt aaagttatct atccgatgtt cttcatgagc catgttctgg
     3421 gtaaagaaat tagcatggag agtgccatct atccgggcat cgtaggcatt cccgagtttt
     3481 gcttcgctca tcttaccgat gtggagttca attacagtgt caacgattat atcaaaggcc
     3541 tgattattga agagcttctt gaggacaaga aaggctttcg tgagttcatt cataccgtgc
     3601 gcgatgccgc ggaactgtgt gtagaggtta ccgcgcagat gattatttct ctgggcgcaa
     3661 aagttctggc cggctcgtcg atctactcgc aacagaacgc cacttttgct attttcaagc
     3721 gtgtcaaaga actggatccg agtatcaaaa ccattatggg cgggacaaac ctgcgtgatc
     3781 aggcgggtgc cgcggtgctt cgccattaca aatcggtaga ctatgttttc tttggcgacg
     3841 gggatgaggt ctttgatgtc gtctgccaga aactcattga tggagatgaa actgacatgc
     3901 cttacggagt ggtgcgctac ggcaccgaac tgggcagcgt tgtacctgcg cgtgtgacca
     3961 aagatatgaa caaggttccc taccctgact acagtgactt tatcgaagaa tgggatcgcg
     4021 aacgcagcgg ctactatggc aaatcaatcc tggtgaaaga gaacggcgag ccgttaatgg
     4081 aaggggatta tgtgatttat gtagagggca gccgcgggtg ttggtggggt gaaaagcatt
     4141 gctgcacctt ttgcggtctg aacggcgaca agaacattta tcgtgccaaa agtccggagc
     4201 gtctctatga ggaattaaaa gaactgaacg cccgttaccc gggtaaatat atccagctga
     4261 ccgataacat tatgtctatg gaagtcctgc acgaactcat tccgaaaatg gccaagaaca
     4321 aagaaaagta taagctcatt ggcgaaatca aaactaatat caaggaagaa gatattaaac
     4381 gtctggccga ggccggattt gtcaaaatgc agccgggaat tgaatccctt aatgatcata
     4441 tgctcaaatt actgggcaaa gggaacaccg ccgtcaacca tatcgcgttc ctgaaatatg
     4501 cgcgttacca tggcctggaa ctggcatgga atattctgga tgccattccg ggtgaaaccg
     4561 acgaagatta ttatgaatta tacgagctgc ttccgaaact gtatcacttc aagcacccgc
     4621 ttgggcctta cagcattctg ttccagaaat tctctaaata cgatgaggat ccggcggcgt
     4681 atggcctgga actgactccc tatcgcgcct atcgctacat gttcggcgat gacccggatc
     4741 gctataacaa tatgatctta tattacgaac tgacgggcgg ctcgtttaaa gaggagaagg
     4801 cgcgtcgcaa ggaactttat gaaaagctgg acgagatggt ggaaacttgg aagcgtttgg
     4861 acgaactgcc ggattttcat ggcctgacca tggatgatga tggcgaaggg atctttatca
     4921 tggacacccg tccgtgttcc aaaagtcctt tcacgatgtt gactggcatt cagtcggaaa
     4981 tttaccgcct cgcttggggc cctgtctcat ataagaagat ctgcgaagaa ctgggagata
     5041 aatactcgga agatgaaatt aaggaagcgc tgaacattct cacagacagc aatctgatgc
     5101 tgtacctgtc ggaccgttac ttggcgttag cgctcccgag cggaaagaaa gaagagaatt
     5161 aacggtctag cataacccct tggggcctct aaacgggtct tgaggggttt tttgcggtta
     5221 atacgactca ctatagggga attgtgagcg gataacaatt ccaaggagat atacaatgaa
     5281 caccatgcgc ctgagcttga tcaatctgaa agaagagtgc cgtaatatca tgtccaaaga
     5341 agcagccctg gatgaagcgt tattcatcgc ctcaggcatt ccggacgcgg attccggctt
     5401 tgagaattta tcttttatga gtggtgccct tggccgcgcg gttttcctgt cagccgcgga
     5461 agtctttgag gaaaatttag agaaacgctt tgaatacaag gcgtaccgtg acaaggccta
     5521 cgcctgcatt agtgaggaac tctcagtatt gcctttacag gaaaccggca acattaccat
     5581 ggatatttcg ttagcctgtg gtttgagcgg tattatccac tctcttctgc tgattcacaa
     5641 gatcacaggt cagttgaaca ctagcctgtt caaccaggct atgaatttaa tcccttacta
     5701 tagccccgcg aaagaagcct cacccgattt ctacctcggg cttagcgggt acatctacgc
     5761 cctgtgcgaa cttttggact tctatgatga tgaggcactt agtgatgctt caatttacga
     5821 gacggttctg ggcaaaatcg aagaagcaat ggacttcttg ctttcgtgta aaacgttgcc
     5881 ttttcagacc gcgtgggaag tcaaccccga aaccgttctg ctgtgggata ccattaaatg
     5941 ccagaaaccg atttccggtc tgggccatgg aatgttgggt atcgcggttg cgctgattaa
     6001 aggtagtgag cgtttaaaga aatcggcgat tccggtatcg aaagaaaaga tgcctgagta
     6061 tattaaagcc ttccacgatg cgttgaaatt tgaataccac acctacaatt ctgatctcca
     6121 tgattggccc gacctgcgcc ccaaggcaac tgatgtgact agccttcatg ggatttgttc
     6181 gggagcggca ggtatcggct taggcctgct ctgtttagag tcagacatcc tggctgacga
     6241 acgcaacagc attttatcgt tagtgcatga aagttgtttg atgagtctcc tgcgtgctga
     6301 ggaccatctg tgctgtggga aaagtgcgat ttgcgagtac ctgctgaccc gttacaactc
     6361 gaagaaagac ttctcagact atgaagccgc cgggtgcctg ttggatctga tgaagaacga
     6421 acgtaccaaa cgcagcgccg cgaactatat gttaaatcct gcgattccta aaaccgatac
     6481 ctcactgttc tttggatcta gcggaattgg ctatgagttc ttgcgcttct atgccccgga
     6541 tcgtattccg tccgtgttct tctaacggtc tagcataacc ccttggggcc tctaaacggg
     6601 tcttgagggg ttttttgagc gctgaaagga ggaactatat ccggattggc gaatgggnnn
     6661 nnnnnnnnnn nnnnnnnnnn nnnnnnnnnn nnnnnnnnnn nnnnnnnnnn nnnnnnnnnn
     6721 nnnnnnnnnn nnnnnnnnnn nnnnnnnnnn nnnnnnnnnn nnnnnnnnnn nnnnnnnnnn
     6781 ncnnnnnnnn nnnnnnnnnn nnnnnnnnnn nnnnnnnnnn nnnnnnnnnn nnnnnnnnnn
     6841 nnnnnnnnnn nnnnnnnnnn nnnnnnnnnn nnnannnnnn nnnnnnnnnn nnnnnnnnnn
     6901 nnnnnnnnnn nnnnnnnnnn nnncctttga cgttggagtc cacgttcttt nnnnnnnnnn
     6961 nnnnnnnnnn nnnnnnnnnn nnnnnnnacc ctatctcggt ctattctttt gatttataag
     7021 ggattttgcc gatttcggcc tattggttaa aaaatgagct gatttaacaa aaatttaacg
     7081 cgaattttaa caaaatatta acgtttacaa tttcaggtgg cacttttcgg ggaaatgtgc
     7141 gcggaacccc tatttgttta tttttctaaa tacattcaaa tatgtatccg ctcatgaatt
     7201 aattcttaga aaaactcatc gagcatcaaa tgaaactgca atttattcat atcaggatta
     7261 tcaataccat atttttgaaa aagccgtttc tgtaatgaag gagaaaactc accgaggcag
     7321 ttccatagga tggcaagatc ctggtatcgg tctgcgattc cgactcgtcc aacatcaata
     7381 caacctatta atttcccctc gtcaaaaata aggttatcaa gtgagaaatc accatgagtg
     7441 acgactgaat ccggtgagaa tggcaaaagt ttatgcattt ctttccagac ttgttcaaca
     7501 ggccagccat tacgctcgtc atcaaaatca ctcgcatcaa ccaaaccgtt attcattcgt
     7561 gattgcgcct gagcgagacg aaatacgcga tcgctgttaa aaggacaatt acaaacagga
     7621 atcgaatgca accggcgcag gaacactgcc agcgcatcaa caatattttc acctgaatca
     7681 ggatattctt ctaatacctg gaatgctgtt ttcccgggga tcgcagtggt gagtaaccat
     7741 gcatcatcag gagtacggat aaaatgcttg atggtcggaa gaggcataaa ttccgtcagc
     7801 cagtttagtc tgaccatctc atctgtaaca tcattggcaa cgctaccttt gccatgtttc
     7861 agaaacaact ctggcgcatc gggcttccca tacaatcgat agattgtcgc acctgattgc
     7921 ccgacattat cgcgagccca tttataccca tataaatcag catccatgtt ggaatttaat
     7981 cgcggcctag agcaagacgt ttcccgttga atatggctca taacacccct tgtattactg
     8041 tttatgtaag cagacagttt tattgttcat gaccaaaatc ccttaacgtg agttttcgtt
     8101 ccactgagcg tcagaccccg tagaaaagat caaaggatct tcttgagatc ctttttttct
     8161 gcgcgtaatc tgctgcttgc aaacaaaaaa accaccgcta ccagcggtgg tttgtttgcc
     8221 ggatcaagag ctaccaactc tttttccgaa ggtaactggc ttcagcagag cgcagatacc
     8281 aaatactgtc cttctagtgt agccgtagtt aggccaccac ttcaagaact ctgtagcacc
     8341 gcctacatac ctcgctctgc taatcctgtt accagtggct gctgccagtg gcgataagtc
     8401 gtgtcttacc gggttggact caagacgata gttaccggat aaggcgcagc ggtcgggctg
     8461 aacggggggt tcgtgcacac agcccagctt ggagcgaacg acctacaccg aactgagata
     8521 cctacagcgt gagctatgag aaagcgccac gcttcccgaa gggagaaagg cggacaggta
     8581 tccggtaagc ggcagggtcg gaacaggaga gcgcacgagg gagcttccag ggggaaacgc
     8641 ctggtatctt tatagtcctg tcgggtttcg ccacctctga cttgagcgtc gatttttgtg
     8701 atgctcgtca ggggggcgga gcctatggaa aaacgccagc aacgcggcct ttttacggtt
     8761 cctggccttt tgctggcctt ttgctcacat gttctttcct gcgttatccc ctgattctgt
     8821 ggataaccgt attaccgcct ttgagtgagc tgataccgct cgccgcagcc gaacgaccga
     8881 gcgcagcgag tcagtgagcg aggaagcgga agagcgcctg atgcggtatt ttctccttac
     8941 gcatctgtgc ggtatttcac accgcatata tggtgcactc tcagtacaat ctgctctgat
     9001 gccgcatagt taagccagta tacactccgc tatcgctacg tgactgggtc atggctgcgc
     9061 cccgacaccc gccaacaccc gctgacgcgc cctgacgggc ttgtctgctc ccggcatccg
     9121 cttacagaca agctgtgacc gtctccggga gctgcatgtg tcagaggttt tcaccgtcat
     9181 caccgaaacg cgcgaggcag ctgcggtaaa gctcatcagc gtggtcgtga agcgattcac
     9241 agatgtctgc ctgttcatcc gcgtccagct cgttgagttt ctccagaagc gttaatgtct
     9301 ggcttctgat aaagcgggcc atgttaaggg cggttttttc ctgtttggtc actgatgcct
     9361 ccgtgtaagg gggatttctg ttcatggggg taatgatacc gatgaaacga gagaggatgc
     9421 tcacgatacg ggttactgat gatgaacatg cccggttact ggaacgttgt gagggtaaac
     9481 aactggcggt atggatgcgg cgggaccaga gaaaaatcac tcagggtcaa tgccagcgct
     9541 tcgttaatac agatgtaggt gttccacagg gtagccagca gcatcctgcg atgcagatcc
     9601 ggaacataat ggtgcagggc gctgacttcc gcgtttccag actttacgaa acacggaaac
     9661 cgaagaccat tcatgttgtt gctcaggtcg cagacgtttt gcagcagcag tcgcttcacg
     9721 ttcgctcgcg tatcggtgat tcattctgct aaccagtaag gcaaccccgc cagcctagcc
     9781 gggtcctcaa cgacaggagc acgatcatgc gcacccgtgg ggccgccatg ccggcgataa
     9841 tggcctgctt ctcgccgaaa cgtttggtgg cgggaccagt gacgaaggct tgagcgaggg
     9901 cgtgcaagat tccgaatacc gcaagcgaca ggccgatcat cgtcgcgctc cagcgaaagc
     9961 ggtcctcgcc gaaaatgacc cagagcgctg ccggcacctg tcctacgagt tgcatgataa
    10021 agaagacagt cataagtgcg gcgacgatag tcatgccccg cgcccaccgg aaggagctga
    10081 ctgggttgaa ggctctcaag ggcatcggtc gagatcccgg tgcctaatga gtgagctaac
    10141 ttacattaat tgcgttgcgc tcactgcccg ctttccagtc gggaaacctg tcgtgccagc
    10201 tgcattaatg aatcggccaa cgcgcgggga gaggcggttt gcgtattggg cgccagggtg
    10261 gtttttcttt tcaccagtga gacgggcaac agctgattgc ccttcaccgc ctggccctga
    10321 gagagttgca gcaagcggtc cacgctggtt tgccccagca ggcgaaaatc ctgtttgatg
    10381 gtggttaacg gcgggatata acatgagctg tcttcggtat cgtcgtatcc cactaccgag
    10441 atatccgcac caacgcgcag cccggactcg gtaatggcgc gcattgcgcc cagcgccatc
    10501 tgatcgttgg caaccagcat cgcagtggga acgatgccct cattcagcat ttgcatggtt
    10561 tgttgaaaac cggacatggc actccagtcg ccttcccgtt ccgctatcgg ctgaatttga
    10621 ttgcgagtga gatatttatg ccagccagcc agacgcagac gcgccgagac agaacttaat
    10681 gggcccgcta acagcgcgat ttgctggtga cccaatgcga ccagatgctc cacgcccagt
    10741 cgcgtaccgt cttcatggga gaaaataata ctgttgatgg gtgtctggtc agagacatca
    10801 agaaataacg ccggaacatt agtgcaggca gcttccacag caatggcatc ctggtcatcc
    10861 agcggatagt taatgatcag cccactgacg cgttgcgcga gaagattgtg caccgccgct
    10921 ttacaggctt cgacgccgct tcgttctacc atcgacacca ccacgctggc acccagttga
    10981 tcggcgcgag atttaatcgc cgcgacaatt tgcgacggcg cgtgcagggc cagactggag
    11041 gtggcaacgc caatcagcaa cgactgtttg cccgccagtt gttgtgccac gcggttggga
    11101 atgtaattca gctccgccat cgccgcttcc actttttccc gcgttttcgc agaaacgtgg
    11161 ctggcctggt tcaccacgcg ggaaacggtc tgataagaga caccggcata ctctgcgaca
    11221 tcgtataacg ttactggttt cacattcacc accctgaatt gactctcttc cgggcgctat
    11281 catgccatac cgcgaaaggt tttgcgccat tcgatggtgt ccgggatctc gacgctctcc
    11341 cttatgcgac tcctgcatta ggaagcagcc cagtagtagg ttgaggccgt tgagcaccgc
    11401 cgccgcaagg aatggtgcat gcaaggagat ggcgcccaac agtcccccgg ccacggggcc
    11461 tgccaccata cccacgccga aacaagcgct catgagcccg aagtggcgag cccgatcttc
    11521 cccatcggtg atgtcggcga tataggcgcc agcaaccgca cctgtggcgc cggtgatgcc
    11581 ggccacgatg cgtccggcgt agaggatcga gatctcgatc ccgcgaaat
//
