# Supplementary material for: A scalable platform to discover antimicrobials of ribosomal origin
Source: Nat Commun. 2022 Oct 17;13:6135. doi: 10.1038/s41467-022-33890-w (PMC9576775; doi:10.1038/s41467-022-33890-w)
Supplement: Supplementary file 5 — Supplementary Data 2 [file 41467_2022_33890_MOESM5_ESM.zip › Supplementary Data 2/61.gb]

LOCUS       Exported                8173 bp ds-DNA     circular SYN 28-DEC-2019
DEFINITION  synthetic circular DNA
ACCESSION   .
VERSION     .
KEYWORDS    pET28a CrtE B I T7 promtoer and terminator with spacers
SOURCE      synthetic DNA construct
  ORGANISM  synthetic DNA construct
REFERENCE   1  (bases 1 to 8173)
  AUTHORS   .
  TITLE     Direct Submission
  JOURNAL   Exported Saturday, Dec 28, 2019 from SnapGene 4.3.11
            https://www.snapgene.com
COMMENT     ORIGDB|GenBank
FEATURES             Location/Qualifiers
     source          1..8173
                     /organism="synthetic DNA construct"
                     /mol_type="other DNA"
     misc_feature    1..4
                     /label=Adapter ATGG
                     /label=Adapter\ATGG
                     /note="/vntifkey=21"
     promoter        5..21
                     /label=T7 promoter
                     /label=T7\promoter
                     /note="/vntifkey=30"
     operon          24..47
                     /label=lac operator
                     /label=lac\operator
                     /note="/vntifkey=103"
     misc_feature    86..388
                     /label=lin_prec_WP_107052797.1
     terminator      393..440
                     /label=T7 terminator
                     /label=T7\terminator
                     /note="/vntifkey=43"
     misc_feature    441..444
                     /label=Adapter CCCT
                     /label=Adapter\CCCT
                     /note="/vntifkey=21"
     promoter        445..461
                     /label=T7 Promoter
                     /label=T7\Promoter
                     /note="/vntifkey=30"
     operon          464..487
                     /label=lac operator
                     /label=lac\operator
                     /note="/vntifkey=103"
     misc_feature    502..1518
                     /label=lin_WP_030414971.1
     terminator      1523..1570
                     /label=T7 Terminator
                     /label=T7\Terminator
                     /note="/vntifkey=43"
     misc_feature    1571..1574
                     /label=Adapter GCTC
                     /label=Adapter\GCTC
                     /note="/vntifkey=21"
     promoter        1575..1631
                     /label=T7 Promoter
                     /label=T7\Promoter
                     /note="/vntifkey=30"
     misc_feature    1632..2393
                     /label=lin_WP_030414972.1
     terminator      2398..2445
                     /label=T7 Terminator
                     /label=T7\Terminator
                     /note="/vntifkey=43"
     misc_feature    2446..2449
                     /label=Adapter CGGT
                     /label=Adapter\CGGT
                     /note="/vntifkey=21"
     promoter        2450..2506
                     /label=T7 Promoter
                     /label=T7\Promoter
                     /note="/vntifkey=30"
     misc_feature    2507..3109
                     /label=lin_WP_030414970.1
     terminator      3114..3161
                     /label=T7 Terminator
                     /label=T7\Terminator
                     /note="/vntifkey=43"
     misc_feature    3162..3165
                     /label=Adapter AGCG
                     /label=Adapter\AGCG
                     /note="/vntifkey=21"
     misc_feature    3166..8173
                     /label=pET28a backbone
                     /label=pET28a\backbone
                     /note="/vntifkey=21"
ORIGIN
        1 atggtaatac gactcactat aggggaattg tgagcggata acaattccaa ggagatatac
       61 aatgcaccac caccaccacc acgcaatgtc agtggtggcc gaattcgcga atacgaacct
      121 ggtagacgtc cagcctggcc gcatcggttc cgatgcagcg ccaactatga tgacacctct
      181 tgccaccgtg gcaaccccgg aagccgtcag tgccggtatc gcggtcacat gtgcgaccgc
      241 gatcgcgctg aatcaagtga cacacaatgt acagcacggg tgagcggccg aggcggctat
      301 tccttgatga gttctgcgtt tgtcacatag tgttcctgat cgtctgaccg attcaggttc
      361 tagtctgtcc ctggaaacga tcgacgtacg gtctagcata accccttggg gcctctaaac
      421 gggtcttgag gggttttttg cccttaatac gactcactat aggggaattg tgagcggata
      481 acaattccaa ggagatatac aatggccagc cttgaacgtc aatttgccgt gggattagca
      541 ggccttgcgg gagcatcact gttgactggt gccgttaccc gcttcactgg tcgtcgtgaa
      601 cgcgcgcgcc gctatttgct tcacgaacgt cctgacggtt ccttagtaga ggtcgccgtg
      661 catattccac cccaagcgcg ccgtgtcgtg ctccttgaca acggcttagg cgcccctcac
      721 gagtattggg actgggtgtg tggtgccctt ccagatgata tgggctatgt gcgctttaac
      781 cgtcctggtt atggattgag caccccagta acgcaatatg gattacaccg ccatttcgaa
      841 ttgcttcaag aactccgtga tacatacatt gccgaccttc cggtggtctt agccggtcac
      901 agcctcggtg gttacttcgt tgccgcgtat gcgagtcgtc atccgggcgc cttgaagggt
      961 gtgacagccg tcgttatgat tgatgccaca gaggtgatct cgcttcgtca cagccgccgc
     1021 accaacgtgg accgttgggc acgccaatcg cttgtgatgg agcaagtata cgccggtgca
     1081 ggtcttagcg cctttcgtcc tgcaaagaat gtgaacaaac agtatcgtcc gcaaattaat
     1141 cgttcttaca cggcgttcat gactcatccg cgtgcttggg ccacagcacg tcaggagtac
     1201 ttggacgcaa tgacattccc cgagttaaca gatctggatt gtcctctgac ggttgtaact
     1261 gcggaaaata acgtcgggga caatgctacg catcatgctg tgcaggcccg tctggcagcg
     1321 atctcaaaac gctcgcgtca ccacttcatc gacggttctg atcatgagag cgtcttagct
     1381 gtgcctgcgc acgctgagca agtggcagaa gtcattgcgg gcgagccacc atcagggact
     1441 ggccccgaac gcgagaaacc agttaaagat cgccctgccg ggaagcgtgc agcagagcgc
     1501 gaggaagagc tcgcatgacg gtctagcata accccttggg gcctctaaac gggtcttgag
     1561 gggttttttg gctctaatac gactcactat aggggaattg tgagcggata acaattccaa
     1621 ggagatatac aatggagaat ggagttcaag acattggata tggacgccaa tttgcgggtt
     1681 ggtatgatcg cctcttaccg gatgacgcta tcacagccgc tgcggtggaa ggtcttgcag
     1741 cacttcaccc cgacccagaa ggcggtaccc ttgaattcgg cgtaggcacg ggtcgcattg
     1801 ccctgccgtt aagtgagaag atcggtcacg tgacgggtgt tgactccagc ccagagatgc
     1861 tggacgctct ccgcgttaaa cttgaggatg gtgctggcga cgtcacgccg gtacatggag
     1921 atatccgtac ttacacgtca gaaagtcgtt actctttagt atactgtgtc tgtgcaacat
     1981 tatccgttct gacgacccct gaggatcagc aacaagcggt ccgtcgtgca gccgatctgt
     2041 tagttcccgg tggccgtttg gtaatcgaga cgcacaacaa gccgccggtt gtcgcccttc
     2101 atgaaggcct gtcgcgcaca acatatttta tgcctcatcc ggagccgggc agcggagttc
     2161 agacacatag cacccttctg gacggcggac tctggcactg tagccacatc ctgtatcagg
     2221 ctgatggaac gacacgcgtc ggctcagagt taacgcgcct taccacacct gaggacattg
     2281 atggttacgc gcgcgccgct ggactgacgc cagagagtca tttggcccac tgggacggct
     2341 ccccttatag cgaacgcgcc cctatgttta tctgctgtta tgttaagcca taacggtcta
     2401 gcataacccc ttggggcctc taaacgggtc ttgaggggtt ttttgcggtt aatacgactc
     2461 actatagggg aattgtgagc ggataacaat tccaaggaga tatacaatga ttgttaaggt
     2521 gaacacggag cgcgttaaga cggtggcagt aacggcatcc ctcgcggcat ggttagtagc
     2581 aacggctgca ggtcaactgc cagagaatcg ttttgataat ctcctgcgtc gtggccgctg
     2641 gcaaattccg gtgcctaact ggcgtttctt tggcccgaac ccaggggtta aggacaatca
     2701 tttgttatac cgcgacatcg tagacggcaa gccgggagaa tgggaagaag ttcccatcac
     2761 gcgcgaccgc ccttggtacg cgctggcttg gaacgcgcgc aaccgtagtc ccaaggcctt
     2821 attcgatgca tcgcaagaca ctatcgggcg ctccgtcgca ttcggaccag aattacactt
     2881 agttaccctg ggctctggtt accgtctcct gagtcgctac attcaacgcc atcttccgca
     2941 cgctgagggc gcgtcacatt cgcaattcat gctcatgcag agttttctca aggcgccagg
     3001 cgaccgtgag attgaaccag tgttcgtctc tttgcaattc cctctcgatg accacgccgc
     3061 cccgggagac gccacaccag aggccgccgc ttttcctgtc gccgcctaac ggtctagcat
     3121 aaccccttgg ggcctctaaa cgggtcttga ggggtttttt gagcgctgaa aggaggaact
     3181 atatccggat tggcgaatgg gnnnnnnnnn nnnnnnnnnn nnnnnnnnnn nnnnnnnnnn
     3241 nnnnnnnnnn nnnnnnnnnn nnnnnnnnnn nnnnnnnnnn nnnnnnnnnn nnnnnnnnnn
     3301 nnnnnnnnnn nnnnnnnnnn nnnnncnnnn nnnnnnnnnn nnnnnnnnnn nnnnnnnnnn
     3361 nnnnnnnnnn nnnnnnnnnn nnnnnnnnnn nnnnnnnnnn nnnnnnnnnn nnnnnnnann
     3421 nnnnnnnnnn nnnnnnnnnn nnnnnnnnnn nnnnnnnnnn nnnnnnncct ttgacgttgg
     3481 agtccacgtt ctttnnnnnn nnnnnnnnnn nnnnnnnnnn nnnnnnnnnn naccctatct
     3541 cggtctattc ttttgattta taagggattt tgccgatttc ggcctattgg ttaaaaaatg
     3601 agctgattta acaaaaattt aacgcgaatt ttaacaaaat attaacgttt acaatttcag
     3661 gtggcacttt tcggggaaat gtgcgcggaa cccctatttg tttatttttc taaatacatt
     3721 caaatatgta tccgctcatg aattaattct tagaaaaact catcgagcat caaatgaaac
     3781 tgcaatttat tcatatcagg attatcaata ccatattttt gaaaaagccg tttctgtaat
     3841 gaaggagaaa actcaccgag gcagttccat aggatggcaa gatcctggta tcggtctgcg
     3901 attccgactc gtccaacatc aatacaacct attaatttcc cctcgtcaaa aataaggtta
     3961 tcaagtgaga aatcaccatg agtgacgact gaatccggtg agaatggcaa aagtttatgc
     4021 atttctttcc agacttgttc aacaggccag ccattacgct cgtcatcaaa atcactcgca
     4081 tcaaccaaac cgttattcat tcgtgattgc gcctgagcga gacgaaatac gcgatcgctg
     4141 ttaaaaggac aattacaaac aggaatcgaa tgcaaccggc gcaggaacac tgccagcgca
     4201 tcaacaatat tttcacctga atcaggatat tcttctaata cctggaatgc tgttttcccg
     4261 gggatcgcag tggtgagtaa ccatgcatca tcaggagtac ggataaaatg cttgatggtc
     4321 ggaagaggca taaattccgt cagccagttt agtctgacca tctcatctgt aacatcattg
     4381 gcaacgctac ctttgccatg tttcagaaac aactctggcg catcgggctt cccatacaat
     4441 cgatagattg tcgcacctga ttgcccgaca ttatcgcgag cccatttata cccatataaa
     4501 tcagcatcca tgttggaatt taatcgcggc ctagagcaag acgtttcccg ttgaatatgg
     4561 ctcataacac cccttgtatt actgtttatg taagcagaca gttttattgt tcatgaccaa
     4621 aatcccttaa cgtgagtttt cgttccactg agcgtcagac cccgtagaaa agatcaaagg
     4681 atcttcttga gatccttttt ttctgcgcgt aatctgctgc ttgcaaacaa aaaaaccacc
     4741 gctaccagcg gtggtttgtt tgccggatca agagctacca actctttttc cgaaggtaac
     4801 tggcttcagc agagcgcaga taccaaatac tgtccttcta gtgtagccgt agttaggcca
     4861 ccacttcaag aactctgtag caccgcctac atacctcgct ctgctaatcc tgttaccagt
     4921 ggctgctgcc agtggcgata agtcgtgtct taccgggttg gactcaagac gatagttacc
     4981 ggataaggcg cagcggtcgg gctgaacggg gggttcgtgc acacagccca gcttggagcg
     5041 aacgacctac accgaactga gatacctaca gcgtgagcta tgagaaagcg ccacgcttcc
     5101 cgaagggaga aaggcggaca ggtatccggt aagcggcagg gtcggaacag gagagcgcac
     5161 gagggagctt ccagggggaa acgcctggta tctttatagt cctgtcgggt ttcgccacct
     5221 ctgacttgag cgtcgatttt tgtgatgctc gtcagggggg cggagcctat ggaaaaacgc
     5281 cagcaacgcg gcctttttac ggttcctggc cttttgctgg ccttttgctc acatgttctt
     5341 tcctgcgtta tcccctgatt ctgtggataa ccgtattacc gcctttgagt gagctgatac
     5401 cgctcgccgc agccgaacga ccgagcgcag cgagtcagtg agcgaggaag cggaagagcg
     5461 cctgatgcgg tattttctcc ttacgcatct gtgcggtatt tcacaccgca tatatggtgc
     5521 actctcagta caatctgctc tgatgccgca tagttaagcc agtatacact ccgctatcgc
     5581 tacgtgactg ggtcatggct gcgccccgac acccgccaac acccgctgac gcgccctgac
     5641 gggcttgtct gctcccggca tccgcttaca gacaagctgt gaccgtctcc gggagctgca
     5701 tgtgtcagag gttttcaccg tcatcaccga aacgcgcgag gcagctgcgg taaagctcat
     5761 cagcgtggtc gtgaagcgat tcacagatgt ctgcctgttc atccgcgtcc agctcgttga
     5821 gtttctccag aagcgttaat gtctggcttc tgataaagcg ggccatgtta agggcggttt
     5881 tttcctgttt ggtcactgat gcctccgtgt aagggggatt tctgttcatg ggggtaatga
     5941 taccgatgaa acgagagagg atgctcacga tacgggttac tgatgatgaa catgcccggt
     6001 tactggaacg ttgtgagggt aaacaactgg cggtatggat gcggcgggac cagagaaaaa
     6061 tcactcaggg tcaatgccag cgcttcgtta atacagatgt aggtgttcca cagggtagcc
     6121 agcagcatcc tgcgatgcag atccggaaca taatggtgca gggcgctgac ttccgcgttt
     6181 ccagacttta cgaaacacgg aaaccgaaga ccattcatgt tgttgctcag gtcgcagacg
     6241 ttttgcagca gcagtcgctt cacgttcgct cgcgtatcgg tgattcattc tgctaaccag
     6301 taaggcaacc ccgccagcct agccgggtcc tcaacgacag gagcacgatc atgcgcaccc
     6361 gtggggccgc catgccggcg ataatggcct gcttctcgcc gaaacgtttg gtggcgggac
     6421 cagtgacgaa ggcttgagcg agggcgtgca agattccgaa taccgcaagc gacaggccga
     6481 tcatcgtcgc gctccagcga aagcggtcct cgccgaaaat gacccagagc gctgccggca
     6541 cctgtcctac gagttgcatg ataaagaaga cagtcataag tgcggcgacg atagtcatgc
     6601 cccgcgccca ccggaaggag ctgactgggt tgaaggctct caagggcatc ggtcgagatc
     6661 ccggtgccta atgagtgagc taacttacat taattgcgtt gcgctcactg cccgctttcc
     6721 agtcgggaaa cctgtcgtgc cagctgcatt aatgaatcgg ccaacgcgcg gggagaggcg
     6781 gtttgcgtat tgggcgccag ggtggttttt cttttcacca gtgagacggg caacagctga
     6841 ttgcccttca ccgcctggcc ctgagagagt tgcagcaagc ggtccacgct ggtttgcccc
     6901 agcaggcgaa aatcctgttt gatggtggtt aacggcggga tataacatga gctgtcttcg
     6961 gtatcgtcgt atcccactac cgagatatcc gcaccaacgc gcagcccgga ctcggtaatg
     7021 gcgcgcattg cgcccagcgc catctgatcg ttggcaacca gcatcgcagt gggaacgatg
     7081 ccctcattca gcatttgcat ggtttgttga aaaccggaca tggcactcca gtcgccttcc
     7141 cgttccgcta tcggctgaat ttgattgcga gtgagatatt tatgccagcc agccagacgc
     7201 agacgcgccg agacagaact taatgggccc gctaacagcg cgatttgctg gtgacccaat
     7261 gcgaccagat gctccacgcc cagtcgcgta ccgtcttcat gggagaaaat aatactgttg
     7321 atgggtgtct ggtcagagac atcaagaaat aacgccggaa cattagtgca ggcagcttcc
     7381 acagcaatgg catcctggtc atccagcgga tagttaatga tcagcccact gacgcgttgc
     7441 gcgagaagat tgtgcaccgc cgctttacag gcttcgacgc cgcttcgttc taccatcgac
     7501 accaccacgc tggcacccag ttgatcggcg cgagatttaa tcgccgcgac aatttgcgac
     7561 ggcgcgtgca gggccagact ggaggtggca acgccaatca gcaacgactg tttgcccgcc
     7621 agttgttgtg ccacgcggtt gggaatgtaa ttcagctccg ccatcgccgc ttccactttt
     7681 tcccgcgttt tcgcagaaac gtggctggcc tggttcacca cgcgggaaac ggtctgataa
     7741 gagacaccgg catactctgc gacatcgtat aacgttactg gtttcacatt caccaccctg
     7801 aattgactct cttccgggcg ctatcatgcc ataccgcgaa aggttttgcg ccattcgatg
     7861 gtgtccggga tctcgacgct ctcccttatg cgactcctgc attaggaagc agcccagtag
     7921 taggttgagg ccgttgagca ccgccgccgc aaggaatggt gcatgcaagg agatggcgcc
     7981 caacagtccc ccggccacgg ggcctgccac catacccacg ccgaaacaag cgctcatgag
     8041 cccgaagtgg cgagcccgat cttccccatc ggtgatgtcg gcgatatagg cgccagcaac
     8101 cgcacctgtg gcgccggtga tgccggccac gatgcgtccg gcgtagagga tcgagatctc
     8161 gatcccgcga aat
//
