# Supplementary material for: A scalable platform to discover antimicrobials of ribosomal origin
Source: Nat Commun. 2022 Oct 17;13:6135. doi: 10.1038/s41467-022-33890-w (PMC9576775; doi:10.1038/s41467-022-33890-w)
Supplement: Supplementary file 5 — Supplementary Data 2 [file 41467_2022_33890_MOESM5_ESM.zip › Supplementary Data 2/30.gb]

LOCUS       pET28a\CrtE\B\I\T7\promtoer\and\terminator\with\spacers        6549 bp    DNA     circular     29-MAR-2016
SOURCE      
  ORGANISM  
COMMENT     This file is created by Vector NTI
            http://www.invitrogen.com/
COMMENT     ORIGDB|GenBank
COMMENT     VNTDATE|-11171271|
COMMENT     VNTDBDATE|-11171271|
COMMENT     LSOWNER|
COMMENT     VNTNAME|pET28a CrtE B I T7 promtoer and terminator with spacers|
COMMENT     VNTAUTHORNAME|Demo User|
COMMENT     Vector_NTI_Display_Data_(Do_Not_Edit!)
COMMENT     (SXF 
COMMENT      (CGexDoc "pET28a CrtE B I T7 promtoer and terminator with spacers" 0 6549 
COMMENT       (CDBMol 0 0 1 1 1 0 0 0 0 "" "" 0 0 0 0 (CObList) (CObList) (CObList) 
COMMENT        (CObList) -1 "") 
COMMENT       (CDocSetData 1 1 0 0 0 0 "MAIN" 1 1 1 1 0 0 1 1 0 1 10 10 4294967295 50 0 
COMMENT        1 0 (CHomObj 0 0 0 3 75) (CWordArray) (CWordArray) 
COMMENT        (CStringList "BsaI" "BbsI") (CStringList "atg" "gtg") 
COMMENT        (CStringList "taa" "tga" "tag") (CObList) 1 "{(0,1),2}" 0 0 "" 0 
COMMENT        4294967295 0 0 0 0 0 0 0 "MAIN" 0 0 30 0 
COMMENT        (CProteinMotifSearchObject 70 20 1 1 1 1 0 0 1 0 0 0 0 0)) 
COMMENT       (CMolPar 0 0 1 2763 2763 1 6549 0 0 0 0 0 0 0 0) (CStringList) 
COMMENT       (CStringList) (CObList) (COAPar 25 250 50 0 6 4 3 7) 
COMMENT       (COAPar 25 250 50 0 6 4 3 7) (COAPar 25 250 50 0 6 4 3 7) 
COMMENT       (CObList #0=(CRSite (CStringList) "BsaI" "ggtctc" 8 12 0 0 "") 
COMMENT        #1=(CRSite (CStringList) "BbsI" "gaagac" 9 13 4 4590 0 4950 0 5324 1 
COMMENT            5663 1 0 "")) 
COMMENT       (CObList 
COMMENT        #2=(CFSignal (CObList) "Adapter ATGG" 21 0 0 1 4 0 (CStringList) 
COMMENT            (CStringList) 1 1 1 1 "1..4") 
COMMENT        #3=(CFSignal (CObList) "T7 promoter" 30 0 0 5 21 0 (CStringList) 
COMMENT            (CStringList) 1 1 1 1 "5..21") 
COMMENT        #4=(CFSignal (CObList) "lac operator" 103 0 0 24 47 0 (CStringList) 
COMMENT            (CStringList) 1 1 1 1 "24..47") 
COMMENT        #5=(CFSignal (CObList) "Adapter CCCT" 21 0 0 441 444 0 (CStringList) 
COMMENT            (CStringList) 1 1 1 1 "441..444") 
COMMENT        #6=(CFSignal (CObList) "T7 terminator" 43 0 0 393 440 0 (CStringList) 
COMMENT            (CStringList) 1 1 1 1 "393..440") 
COMMENT        #7=(CFSignal (CObList) "Adapter AGCG" 21 0 0 1538 1541 0 (CStringList) 
COMMENT            (CStringList) 1 1 1 1 "3212..3215") 
COMMENT        #8=(CFSignal (CObList) "pET28a backbone" 21 0 0 1542 6549 0 
COMMENT            (CStringList) (CStringList) 1 1 1 1 "3216..8223") 
COMMENT        #9=(CFSignal (CObList) "T7 Promoter" 30 0 0 445 461 0 (CStringList) 
COMMENT            (CStringList) 1 1 1 1 "445..461") 
COMMENT        #10=(CFSignal (CObList) "lac operator" 103 0 0 464 487 0 (CStringList) 
COMMENT             (CStringList) 1 1 1 1 "464..487") 
COMMENT        #11=(CFSignal (CObList) "T7 Terminator" 43 0 0 1490 1537 0 (CStringList) 
COMMENT             (CStringList) 1 1 1 1 "3164..3211") 
COMMENT        #12=(CFSignal (CObList) "gra_prec_WP_053828221.1" 4 0 0 86 388 0 
COMMENT             (CStringList) (CStringList) 1 1 1 1 "") 
COMMENT        #13=(CFSignal (CObList) "gra_WP_053828221.1\240" 4 0 0 502 1485 0 
COMMENT             (CStringList) (CStringList) 1 1 1 1 "")) (CObList) (CObList) 
COMMENT       (CObList) (CObList) (CObList) (CObList) 
COMMENT       (CTextView 0 
COMMENT        #14=(CGroupPar (CParagraph 0 (0 0) 1 2 0 0 180) 
COMMENT             (CObjectList 
COMMENT              #15=(CRefLinePar 
COMMENT                   (CLinePar (CParagraph 0 (0 0) 0 2 0 0 233) 
COMMENT                    "pET28a CrtE B I T7 promtoer and terminator with spacers" 2) 
COMMENT                   5 "" 0 4) 
COMMENT              #16=(CFolderPar 
COMMENT                   (CGroupPar (CParagraph 1 (0 0) 1 1 0 0 178) 
COMMENT                    (CObjectList 
COMMENT                     #17=(CLinePar (CParagraph 0 (0 0) 1 2 1 0 180) 
COMMENT                          "DNA 'pET28a CrtE B I T7 promtoer and terminator with spacers'" 
COMMENT                          1) 
COMMENT                     #18=(CLinePar (CParagraph 0 (0 0) 1 2 1 0 180) 
COMMENT                          "Local object" 1) 
COMMENT                     #19=(CLinePar (CParagraph 0 (0 0) 1 2 1 0 180) 
COMMENT                          "Created: 03/29/16 07:06PM" 1) 
COMMENT                     #20=(CLinePar (CParagraph 0 (0 0) 1 2 1 0 180) 
COMMENT                          "Last Modified: 03/29/16 07:06PM" 1) 
COMMENT                     #21=(CLinePar (CParagraph 0 (0 0) 1 2 1 0 180) 
COMMENT                          "length: 6549 bp" 1) 
COMMENT                     #22=(CLinePar (CParagraph 0 (0 0) 1 2 1 0 180) 
COMMENT                          "storage type: Basic" 1) 
COMMENT                     #23=(CLinePar (CParagraph 0 (0 0) 1 2 1 0 180) 
COMMENT                          "form: Circular" 1))) "General Description") 
COMMENT              #24=(CFolderPar 
COMMENT                   (CGroupPar (CParagraph 2 (0 0) 1 1 0 0 178) 
COMMENT                    (CObjectList 
COMMENT                     #25=(CLinePar (CParagraph 0 (0 0) 1 2 1 0 180) 
COMMENT                          "Original Source Database: GenBank" 1) 
COMMENT                     #26=(CLinePar (CParagraph 0 (0 0) 1 2 1 0 180) 
COMMENT                          "Modification Date in the Original DB: 29-MAR-2016" 1))) 
COMMENT                   "Standard Fields") 
COMMENT              #27=(CRefLinePar 
COMMENT                   (CLinePar (CParagraph 0 (0 0) 0 2 0 0 233) "Comments" 2) 1 "" 
COMMENT                   0 0) 
COMMENT              #28=(CFolderPar 
COMMENT                   (CGroupPar (CParagraph 8 (0 0) 1 2 0 0 178) (CObjectList)) 
COMMENT                   "Annotations") 
COMMENT              #29=(CFolderPar 
COMMENT                   (CGroupPar (CParagraph 12 (6 0) 1 1 0 0 178) 
COMMENT                    (CObjectList 
COMMENT                     #30=(CFolderPar 
COMMENT                          (CGroupPar (CParagraph 4 (7 4 0) 1 1 1 0 178) 
COMMENT                           (CObjectList 
COMMENT                            #31=(CFolderPar 
COMMENT                                 (CGroupPar 
COMMENT                                  (CParagraph 86 (3 #12# 0) 1 2 2 0 327) 
COMMENT                                  (CObjectList 
COMMENT                                   #32=(CLinePar 
COMMENT                                        (CParagraph 0 (0 0) 1 2 3 0 180) 
COMMENT                                        "Start: 86    End: 388 " 1))) 
COMMENT                                 "gra_prec_WP_053828221.1") 
COMMENT                            #33=(CFolderPar 
COMMENT                                 (CGroupPar 
COMMENT                                  (CParagraph 502 (3 #13# 0) 1 2 2 0 327) 
COMMENT                                  (CObjectList 
COMMENT                                   #34=(CLinePar 
COMMENT                                        (CParagraph 0 (0 0) 1 2 3 0 180) 
COMMENT                                        "Start: 502   End: 1485" 1))) 
COMMENT                                 "gra_WP_053828221.1\240"))) "CDS (2 total)") 
COMMENT                     #35=(CFolderPar 
COMMENT                          (CGroupPar (CParagraph 21 (7 21 0) 1 1 1 0 178) 
COMMENT                           (CObjectList 
COMMENT                            #36=(CFolderPar 
COMMENT                                 (CGroupPar (CParagraph 1 (3 #2# 0) 1 2 2 0 194) 
COMMENT                                  (CObjectList 
COMMENT                                   #37=(CLinePar 
COMMENT                                        (CParagraph 0 (0 0) 1 2 3 0 180) 
COMMENT                                        "Start: 1     End: 4   " 1) 
COMMENT                                   #38=(CLinePar 
COMMENT                                        (CParagraph 0 (0 0) 1 2 3 0 180) 
COMMENT                                        "Original Location Description:" 1) 
COMMENT                                   #39=(CLinePar 
COMMENT                                        (CParagraph 0 (0 0) 1 2 3 0 180) 
COMMENT                                        "   1..4" 1))) "Adapter ATGG") 
COMMENT                            #40=(CFolderPar 
COMMENT                                 (CGroupPar 
COMMENT                                  (CParagraph 441 (3 #5# 0) 1 2 2 0 194) 
COMMENT                                  (CObjectList 
COMMENT                                   #41=(CLinePar 
COMMENT                                        (CParagraph 0 (0 0) 1 2 3 0 180) 
COMMENT                                        "Start: 441   End: 444 " 1) 
COMMENT                                   #42=(CLinePar 
COMMENT                                        (CParagraph 0 (0 0) 1 2 3 0 180) 
COMMENT                                        "Original Location Description:" 1) 
COMMENT                                   #43=(CLinePar 
COMMENT                                        (CParagraph 0 (0 0) 1 2 3 0 180) 
COMMENT                                        "   441..444" 1))) "Adapter CCCT") 
COMMENT                            #44=(CFolderPar 
COMMENT                                 (CGroupPar 
COMMENT                                  (CParagraph 1538 (3 #7# 0) 1 2 2 0 194) 
COMMENT                                  (CObjectList 
COMMENT                                   #45=(CLinePar 
COMMENT                                        (CParagraph 0 (0 0) 1 2 3 0 180) 
COMMENT                                        "Start: 1538  End: 1541" 1) 
COMMENT                                   #46=(CLinePar 
COMMENT                                        (CParagraph 0 (0 0) 1 2 3 0 180) 
COMMENT                                        "Original Location Description:" 1) 
COMMENT                                   #47=(CLinePar 
COMMENT                                        (CParagraph 0 (0 0) 1 2 3 0 180) 
COMMENT                                        "   3212..3215" 1))) "Adapter AGCG") 
COMMENT                            #48=(CFolderPar 
COMMENT                                 (CGroupPar 
COMMENT                                  (CParagraph 1542 (3 #8# 0) 1 2 2 0 194) 
COMMENT                                  (CObjectList 
COMMENT                                   #49=(CLinePar 
COMMENT                                        (CParagraph 0 (0 0) 1 2 3 0 180) 
COMMENT                                        "Start: 1542  End: 6549" 1) 
COMMENT                                   #50=(CLinePar 
COMMENT                                        (CParagraph 0 (0 0) 1 2 3 0 180) 
COMMENT                                        "Original Location Description:" 1) 
COMMENT                                   #51=(CLinePar 
COMMENT                                        (CParagraph 0 (0 0) 1 2 3 0 180) 
COMMENT                                        "   3216..8223" 1))) "pET28a backbone"))) 
COMMENT                          "Misc. Feature (4 total)") 
COMMENT                     #52=(CFolderPar 
COMMENT                          (CGroupPar (CParagraph 30 (7 30 0) 1 1 1 0 178) 
COMMENT                           (CObjectList 
COMMENT                            #53=(CFolderPar 
COMMENT                                 (CGroupPar (CParagraph 5 (3 #3# 0) 1 2 2 0 194) 
COMMENT                                  (CObjectList 
COMMENT                                   #54=(CLinePar 
COMMENT                                        (CParagraph 0 (0 0) 1 2 3 0 180) 
COMMENT                                        "Start: 5     End: 21  " 1) 
COMMENT                                   #55=(CLinePar 
COMMENT                                        (CParagraph 0 (0 0) 1 2 3 0 180) 
COMMENT                                        "Original Location Description:" 1) 
COMMENT                                   #56=(CLinePar 
COMMENT                                        (CParagraph 0 (0 0) 1 2 3 0 180) 
COMMENT                                        "   5..21" 1))) "T7 promoter") 
COMMENT                            #57=(CFolderPar 
COMMENT                                 (CGroupPar 
COMMENT                                  (CParagraph 445 (3 #9# 0) 1 2 2 0 194) 
COMMENT                                  (CObjectList 
COMMENT                                   #58=(CLinePar 
COMMENT                                        (CParagraph 0 (0 0) 1 2 3 0 180) 
COMMENT                                        "Start: 445   End: 461 " 1) 
COMMENT                                   #59=(CLinePar 
COMMENT                                        (CParagraph 0 (0 0) 1 2 3 0 180) 
COMMENT                                        "Original Location Description:" 1) 
COMMENT                                   #60=(CLinePar 
COMMENT                                        (CParagraph 0 (0 0) 1 2 3 0 180) 
COMMENT                                        "   445..461" 1))) "T7 Promoter"))) 
COMMENT                          "Promoter Prokaryotic (2 total)") 
COMMENT                     #61=(CFolderPar 
COMMENT                          (CGroupPar (CParagraph 43 (7 43 0) 1 1 1 0 178) 
COMMENT                           (CObjectList 
COMMENT                            #62=(CFolderPar 
COMMENT                                 (CGroupPar 
COMMENT                                  (CParagraph 393 (3 #6# 0) 1 2 2 0 194) 
COMMENT                                  (CObjectList 
COMMENT                                   #63=(CLinePar 
COMMENT                                        (CParagraph 0 (0 0) 1 2 3 0 180) 
COMMENT                                        "Start: 393   End: 440 " 1) 
COMMENT                                   #64=(CLinePar 
COMMENT                                        (CParagraph 0 (0 0) 1 2 3 0 180) 
COMMENT                                        "Original Location Description:" 1) 
COMMENT                                   #65=(CLinePar 
COMMENT                                        (CParagraph 0 (0 0) 1 2 3 0 180) 
COMMENT                                        "   393..440" 1))) "T7 terminator") 
COMMENT                            #66=(CFolderPar 
COMMENT                                 (CGroupPar 
COMMENT                                  (CParagraph 1490 (3 #11# 0) 1 2 2 0 194) 
COMMENT                                  (CObjectList 
COMMENT                                   #67=(CLinePar 
COMMENT                                        (CParagraph 0 (0 0) 1 2 3 0 180) 
COMMENT                                        "Start: 1490  End: 1537" 1) 
COMMENT                                   #68=(CLinePar 
COMMENT                                        (CParagraph 0 (0 0) 1 2 3 0 180) 
COMMENT                                        "Original Location Description:" 1) 
COMMENT                                   #69=(CLinePar 
COMMENT                                        (CParagraph 0 (0 0) 1 2 3 0 180) 
COMMENT                                        "   3164..3211" 1))) "T7 Terminator"))) 
COMMENT                          "Terminator (2 total)") 
COMMENT                     #70=(CFolderPar 
COMMENT                          (CGroupPar (CParagraph 103 (7 103 0) 1 1 1 0 178) 
COMMENT                           (CObjectList 
COMMENT                            #71=(CFolderPar 
COMMENT                                 (CGroupPar 
COMMENT                                  (CParagraph 24 (3 #4# 0) 1 2 2 0 194) 
COMMENT                                  (CObjectList 
COMMENT                                   #72=(CLinePar 
COMMENT                                        (CParagraph 0 (0 0) 1 2 3 0 180) 
COMMENT                                        "Start: 24    End: 47  " 1) 
COMMENT                                   #73=(CLinePar 
COMMENT                                        (CParagraph 0 (0 0) 1 2 3 0 180) 
COMMENT                                        "Original Location Description:" 1) 
COMMENT                                   #74=(CLinePar 
COMMENT                                        (CParagraph 0 (0 0) 1 2 3 0 180) 
COMMENT                                        "   24..47" 1))) "lac operator") 
COMMENT                            #75=(CFolderPar 
COMMENT                                 (CGroupPar 
COMMENT                                  (CParagraph 464 (3 #10# 0) 1 2 2 0 194) 
COMMENT                                  (CObjectList 
COMMENT                                   #76=(CLinePar 
COMMENT                                        (CParagraph 0 (0 0) 1 2 3 0 180) 
COMMENT                                        "Start: 464   End: 487 " 1) 
COMMENT                                   #77=(CLinePar 
COMMENT                                        (CParagraph 0 (0 0) 1 2 3 0 180) 
COMMENT                                        "Original Location Description:" 1) 
COMMENT                                   #78=(CLinePar 
COMMENT                                        (CParagraph 0 (0 0) 1 2 3 0 180) 
COMMENT                                        "   464..487" 1))) "lac operator"))) 
COMMENT                          "Operon (2 total)"))) "Feature Map") 
COMMENT              #79=(CFolderPar 
COMMENT                   (CGroupPar (CParagraph 13 (0 0) 1 1 0 0 178) 
COMMENT                    (CObjectList 
COMMENT                     #80=(CRSFolderPar 
COMMENT                          (CFolderPar 
COMMENT                           (CGroupPar (CParagraph 100446136 (8 0) 1 1 1 0 178) 
COMMENT                            (CObjectList 
COMMENT                             #81=(CGroupPar 
COMMENT                                  (CParagraph 0 (10 #1# 0) 1 2 2 0 180) 
COMMENT                                  (CObjectList 
COMMENT                                   #82=(CLinePar 
COMMENT                                        (CParagraph 0 (1 #1# 1) 1 2 2 0 191) 
COMMENT                                        " N1: 4590 " 1) 
COMMENT                                   #83=(CLinePar 
COMMENT                                        (CParagraph 0 (1 #1# 2) 1 2 2 0 191) 
COMMENT                                        " N2: 4950 " 1) 
COMMENT                                   #84=(CLinePar 
COMMENT                                        (CParagraph 0 (1 #1# 3) 1 2 2 0 191) 
COMMENT                                        " N3: 5324 (on complementary strand)" 1) 
COMMENT                                   #85=(CLinePar 
COMMENT                                        (CParagraph 0 (1 #1# 4) 1 2 2 0 191) 
COMMENT                                        " N4: 5663 (on complementary strand)" 1))))) 
COMMENT                           "BbsI: 4 sites") 8 12 "GAAGACNNNNNNN" "CTTCTGNNNNNNN") 
COMMENT                     #86=(CRSFolderPar 
COMMENT                          (CFolderPar 
COMMENT                           (CGroupPar (CParagraph 100446360 (8 0) 1 1 1 0 178) 
COMMENT                            (CObjectList)) "BsaI: 0 sites") 7 11 "GGTCTCNNNNNN" 
COMMENT                          "CCAGAGNNNNNN"))) "Restriction/Methylation Map")))) 
COMMENT       (CGraphView 
COMMENT        (CWStyleSheet 
COMMENT         (CObjectList 
COMMENT          #87=(CWidgetStyle "RSite Label" 1 (LOGPEN 0 0 13408563) 1 0 1 
COMMENT               (LOGFONT 0 0 0 0 400 0 0 0 0 3 2 1 18 "Georgia") 0.555556 0 1 5 
COMMENT               "@N (@S)" 0) 
COMMENT          #88=(CWidgetStyle "Signal Label" 1 (LOGPEN 0 0 0) 1 0 1 
COMMENT               (LOGFONT 0 0 0 0 700 0 0 0 0 3 2 1 34 "Arial") 0.666667 0 1 1 
COMMENT               "@N" 0) 
COMMENT          #89=(CWidgetStyle "Molecule Label 2" 0 0 1 
COMMENT               (LOGFONT 0 0 0 0 400 0 0 0 0 3 2 1 18 "Georgia") 0.555556 0 1 16 
COMMENT               "@L bp" 0) 
COMMENT          #90=(CWidgetStyle "Molecule Label 1" 0 0 1 
COMMENT               (LOGFONT 0 0 0 0 400 0 0 0 0 3 2 1 34 "Verdana") 0.833333 0 1 1 
COMMENT               "@N" 0) 
COMMENT          #91=(CWidgetStyle "Shape 3" 1 (LOGPEN 0 0 3355545) 1 1 
COMMENT               (LOGBRUSH 0 6724095 0) 0 0 1 (LOGSHAPE 9 1 0.8 1.8 0)) 
COMMENT          #92=(CWidgetStyle "Shape 1" 1 (LOGPEN 0 0 6723840) 1 1 
COMMENT               (LOGBRUSH 0 10079334 0) 0 0 1 (LOGSHAPE 9 1 0.8 1.8 0)) 
COMMENT          #93=(CWidgetStyle "Axis" 1 (LOGPEN 0 0 10079436) 2 1 
COMMENT               (LOGBRUSH 0 13434879 0) 0 0 1 (LOGSHAPE 10 1 0 0 0)) 
COMMENT          #94=(CWidgetStyle "Line 2" 1 (LOGPEN 0 0 6723840) 8 0 0 0 1 
COMMENT               (LOGSHAPE 1 1.9 0 0 0)) 
COMMENT          #95=(CWidgetStyle "RSite" 1 (LOGPEN 0 0 10053171) 8 0 0 0 1 
COMMENT               (LOGSHAPE 1 1.9 0 0 0)) 
COMMENT          #96=(CWidgetStyle "Short Signal" 1 (LOGPEN 0 0 13395507) 10 0 0 0 1 
COMMENT               (LOGSHAPE 1 1.9 0 0 0)) 
COMMENT          #97=(CWidgetStyle "Uniq RSite Label" 1 (LOGPEN 0 0 153) 1 0 1 
COMMENT               (LOGFONT 0 0 0 0 400 0 0 0 0 3 2 1 18 "Georgia") 0.555556 128 1 5 
COMMENT               "@N (@S)" 0) 
COMMENT          #98=(CWidgetStyle "Vanilla" 1 (LOGPEN 0 0 0) 1 1 
COMMENT               (LOGBRUSH 0 16777215 0) 1 
COMMENT               (LOGFONT 0 0 0 0 400 0 0 0 0 7 48 2 18 "Times New Roman") 0.8 0 1 
COMMENT               2 "?" 0) 
COMMENT          #99=(CWidgetStyle "Mark 1" 0 0 1 
COMMENT               (LOGFONT 0 0 0 0 400 0 0 0 2 7 48 2 2 "Windings") 0.7 0 1 2 "?" 0) 
COMMENT          #100=(CWidgetStyle "Motif Label" 1 (LOGPEN 0 0 16744512) 1 0 1 
COMMENT                (LOGFONT 0 0 0 0 400 0 0 0 0 3 2 1 34 "Arial") 0.611111 8388608 
COMMENT                1 65535 "@N (@H)" 0) 
COMMENT          #101=(CWidgetStyle "Fragment Label 2" 1 (LOGPEN 0 0 0) 1 0 1 
COMMENT                (LOGFONT 0 0 0 0 400 0 0 0 0 3 2 1 49 "Courier New") 1.05 0 1 48 
COMMENT                "@F bp (molecule @L bp)" 0) 
COMMENT          #102=(CWidgetStyle "Fragment Label 1" 1 (LOGPEN 0 0 0) 1 0 1 
COMMENT                (LOGFONT 0 0 0 0 400 0 0 0 0 3 2 1 34 "Arial") 0.91 0 1 1 
COMMENT                "Fragment of @N" 0) 
COMMENT          #103=(CWidgetStyle "Shape 4" 1 (LOGPEN 0 0 0) 1 1 
COMMENT                (LOGBRUSH 2 8388608 5) 0 0 0) 
COMMENT          #104=(CWidgetStyle "Shape 2" 1 (LOGPEN 0 0 0) 1 1 (LOGBRUSH 0 128 0) 0 
COMMENT                0 0) 
COMMENT          #105=(CWidgetStyle "Shape 0" 1 (LOGPEN 0 0 0) 1 1 (LOGBRUSH 0 0 0) 0 0 
COMMENT                0) 
COMMENT          #106=(CWidgetStyle "ORF" 1 (LOGPEN 0 0 16384) 8 0 0 0 1 
COMMENT                (LOGSHAPE 7 0.2 3.41182 2.86186 0.609808)) 
COMMENT          #107=(CWidgetStyle "Line 4" 1 (LOGPEN 0 0 32768) 8 0 0 0 0) 
COMMENT          #108=(CWidgetStyle "Line 3" 1 (LOGPEN 0 0 16711680) 8 0 0 0 0) 
COMMENT          #109=(CWidgetStyle "Line 1" 1 (LOGPEN 0 0 16711680) 1 0 0 0 0) 
COMMENT          #110=(CWidgetStyle "Short Promoter" 1 (LOGPEN 0 0 128) 6 0 0 0 0) 
COMMENT          #111=(CWidgetStyle "Motif" 1 (LOGPEN 0 0 0) 1 0 0 0 0) 
COMMENT          #112=(CWidgetStyle "Line 0" 1 (LOGPEN 0 0 0) 8 0 0 0 0) 
COMMENT          #113=(CWidgetStyle "Void" 0 0 0 0 0) 
COMMENT          #114=(CWidgetStyle "General Label" 1 (LOGPEN 0 0 0) 1 0 1 
COMMENT                (LOGFONT 0 0 0 0 400 0 0 0 0 3 2 1 18 "Times New Roman") 0.91 0 
COMMENT                1 3 "@T @N " 0) 
COMMENT          #115=(CWidgetStyle "Position" 1 (LOGPEN 0 0 0) 1 0 0 0 0) 
COMMENT          #116=(CWidgetStyle "Annotation" 0 0 1 
COMMENT                (LOGFONT 0 0 0 0 400 0 0 0 0 3 2 1 18 "Times New Roman") 0.91 0 
COMMENT                0 0) 
COMMENT          #117=(CWidgetStyle "Position Label" 1 (LOGPEN 0 0 8388608) 1 0 1 
COMMENT                (LOGFONT 0 0 0 0 400 0 1 0 0 3 2 1 34 "Arial") 0.63 8388608 1 1 
COMMENT                "@N" 0) 
COMMENT          #118=(CWidgetStyle "Range" 1 (LOGPEN 0 0 0) 1 1 
COMMENT                (LOGBRUSH 0 16777215 0) 0 0 0) 
COMMENT          #119=(CWidgetStyle "Range Label" 1 (LOGPEN 0 0 8388608) 1 0 1 
COMMENT                (LOGFONT 0 0 0 0 400 0 1 0 0 3 2 1 34 "Arial") 0.63 8388608 1 1 
COMMENT                "@N" 0) 
COMMENT          #120=(CWidgetStyle "ORF Label" 1 (LOGPEN 0 0 49216) 1 0 1 
COMMENT                (LOGFONT 0 0 0 0 400 0 0 0 0 3 2 1 18 "Times New Roman") 
COMMENT                0.611111 0 1 65535 "@N" 0) 
COMMENT          #121=(CWidgetStyle "CDS Label" 1 (LOGPEN 0 0 4227264) 1 0 1 
COMMENT                (LOGFONT 0 0 0 0 400 0 0 0 0 3 2 1 34 "Arial") 0.555556 255 1 1 
COMMENT                "@N" 0) 
COMMENT          #122=(CWidgetStyle "Shape 5" 1 (LOGPEN 0 0 0) 3 1 
COMMENT                (LOGBRUSH 0 16777113 0) 1 
COMMENT                (LOGFONT 0 0 0 0 400 0 0 0 0 7 48 2 50 "Arial") 0.9 0 0 1 
COMMENT                (LOGSHAPE 9 1 0.8 1.8 0)) 
COMMENT          #123=(CWidgetStyle "CDS" 1 (LOGPEN 0 0 0) 1 1 (LOGBRUSH 2 39423 3) 0 0 
COMMENT                1 (LOGSHAPE 9 1 0.8 1.8 0)) 
COMMENT          #124=(CWidgetStyle "Label 2" 1 (LOGPEN 0 0 4227264) 1 0 1 
COMMENT                (LOGFONT 0 0 0 0 400 0 0 0 0 3 2 1 34 "Arial") 0.944444 8388608 
COMMENT                1 1 "@N" 0) 
COMMENT          #125=(CWidgetStyle "Label 3" 1 (LOGPEN 0 0 8421376) 1 0 1 
COMMENT                (LOGFONT 0 0 0 0 700 255 0 0 0 3 2 1 34 "Arial") 0.833333 255 1 
COMMENT                5 "@N (@S)" 0) 
COMMENT          #126=(CWidgetStyle "Label 4" 1 (LOGPEN 0 0 8437824) 1 0 1 
COMMENT                (LOGFONT 0 0 0 0 400 0 0 0 0 3 2 1 34 "Arial") 0.722222 0 1 5 
COMMENT                "@N (@S)" 0)) 0.164644 1.74233 0.164644 2.53336 
COMMENT         (70 (CShapeMapEntry 0 "Unique RSite" 1 "Uniq RSite Label") 67 
COMMENT          (CShapeMapEntry 0 "ORF" 0 "ORF Label")) 40.0378 40.0378 39 39 0.1 
COMMENT         -6293) 1 1 0 1 1 
COMMENT        (mapper: 19.602 -19.7027 40.0378 40.0378 0.01 10 -1 6549 6549 1 0 0) 
COMMENT        #127=(CGroupWidget (CWidget 0 (0 0) 1 2 0 0 Nil 1836020336 100) 
COMMENT              (CObjectList 
COMMENT               #128=(CGroupWidget (CWidget 1 (0 0) 1 2 0 0 Nil 1836020336 100) 
COMMENT                     (CObjectList 
COMMENT                      #129=(CAxis 
COMMENT                            (CWideLine 
COMMENT                             (CWidget 0 (0 0) 1 2 0 0 #93# 100616572 0) 
COMMENT                             (LOGPEN 0 0 10079436) 2 (LOGBRUSH 0 13434879 0) 1 
COMMENT                             6.27514 6.27314 1 0.0214037) 0.0957884) 
COMMENT                      #130=(CLabel (CWidget 1001 (0 0) 1 2 0 0 #90# 6 100) 
COMMENT                            (LOGPEN 0 0 0) 1 
COMMENT                            (LOGFONT 58 22 0 0 400 0 0 0 0 3 2 1 34 "Verdana") 
COMMENT                            1.74233 0.833333 0 
COMMENT                            "pET28a CrtE B I T7 promtoer and terminator with spacers" 
COMMENT                            "@N" 1 0 0.871165 0 -10 33.0438 1.47361 Nil) 
COMMENT                      #131=(CLabel (CWidget 1002 (0 0) 1 2 0 0 #89# 46 100) 
COMMENT                            (LOGPEN 0 0 13408563) 1 
COMMENT                            (LOGFONT 38 14 0 0 400 0 0 0 0 3 2 1 18 "Georgia") 
COMMENT                            1.74233 0.555556 0 "6549 bp" "@L bp" 16 0 -0.871165 
COMMENT                            0 -10.8 2.99717 0.974079 Nil)) (CObjectList)) 
COMMENT               #132=(CGroupWidget (CWidget 10 (6 0) 1 2 0 0 Nil -459 100) 
COMMENT                     (CObjectList 
COMMENT                      #133=(CGroupWidget 
COMMENT                            (CWidget 4 (7 4 0) 1 2 0 0 Nil -740 100) 
COMMENT                            (CObjectList 
COMMENT                             #134=(CWideArrow 
COMMENT                                   (CWideLine 
COMMENT                                    (CWidget 0 (3 #12# 0) 1 2 0 0 #91# 0 100) 
COMMENT                                    (LOGPEN 0 0 3355545) 1 
COMMENT                                    (LOGBRUSH 0 6724095 0) 1 5.90153 6.19177 1 
COMMENT                                    0.082322) 0.8 1.8 0) 
COMMENT                             #135=(CLabel (CWidget 0 (0 0) 1 2 0 0 #88# 8 100) 
COMMENT                                   (LOGPEN 0 0 0) 1 
COMMENT                                   (LOGFONT 46 17 0 0 700 0 0 0 0 3 2 1 34 
COMMENT                                    "Arial") 1.74233 0.666667 0 
COMMENT                                   "gra prec WP 053828221.1" "@N" 1 12.0055 
COMMENT                                   12.1963 0 -10 9.94061 1.07399 #134#) 
COMMENT                             #136=(CWideArrow 
COMMENT                                   (CWideLine 
COMMENT                                    (CWidget 0 (3 #13# 0) 1 2 0 0 #91# 0 100) 
COMMENT                                    (LOGPEN 0 0 3355545) 1 
COMMENT                                    (LOGBRUSH 0 6724095 0) 1 4.85073 5.79329 1 
COMMENT                                    0.082322) 0.8 1.8 0) 
COMMENT                             #137=(CLabel (CWidget 0 (0 0) 1 2 0 0 #88# 8 100) 
COMMENT                                   (LOGPEN 0 0 0) 1 
COMMENT                                   (LOGFONT 46 17 0 0 700 0 0 0 0 3 2 1 34 
COMMENT                                    "Arial") 1.74233 0.666667 0 
COMMENT                                   "gra WP 053828221.1\240" "@N" 1 17.7371 
COMMENT                                   3.48466 0 -10 8.16728 1.07399 #136#)) 
COMMENT                            (CObjectList)) 
COMMENT                      #138=(CGroupWidget 
COMMENT                            (CWidget 21 (7 21 0) 1 2 0 0 Nil -807 100) 
COMMENT                            (CObjectList 
COMMENT                             #139=(CScratch 
COMMENT                                   (CWidget 0 (3 #2# 0) 1 2 0 0 #96# 101100152 
COMMENT                                    100) (LOGPEN 0 8 13395507) 10 1 6.27319 1.9 
COMMENT                                   0.082322 1) 
COMMENT                             #140=(CLabel (CWidget 0 (0 0) 1 2 0 0 #88# 23 100) 
COMMENT                                   (LOGPEN 0 0 0) 1 
COMMENT                                   (LOGFONT 46 17 0 0 700 0 0 0 0 3 2 1 34 
COMMENT                                    "Arial") 1.74233 0.666667 0 "Adapter ATGG" 
COMMENT                                   "@N" 1 4.45535 17.4233 0 -10 5.86945 1.07399 
COMMENT                                   #139#) 
COMMENT                             #141=(CScratch 
COMMENT                                   (CWidget 0 (3 #5# 0) 1 2 0 0 #96# 57637976 
COMMENT                                    100) (LOGPEN 0 8 13395507) 10 1 5.85172 1.9 
COMMENT                                   0.082322 1) 
COMMENT                             #142=(CLabel (CWidget 0 (0 0) 1 2 0 0 #88# 8 100) 
COMMENT                                   (LOGPEN 0 0 0) 1 
COMMENT                                   (LOGFONT 46 17 0 0 700 0 0 0 0 3 2 1 34 
COMMENT                                    "Arial") 1.74233 0.666667 0 "Adapter CCCT" 
COMMENT                                   "@N" 1 13.935 8.71165 0 -10 5.86945 1.07399 
COMMENT                                   #141#) 
COMMENT                             #143=(CScratch 
COMMENT                                   (CWidget 0 (3 #7# 0) 1 2 0 0 #96# 100528208 
COMMENT                                    100) (LOGPEN 0 8 13395507) 10 1 4.80092 1.9 
COMMENT                                   0.082322 1) 
COMMENT                             #144=(CLabel 
COMMENT                                   (CWidget 0 (0 0) 1 2 0 0 #88# 1248 100) 
COMMENT                                   (LOGPEN 0 0 0) 1 
COMMENT                                   (LOGFONT 46 17 0 0 700 0 0 0 0 3 2 1 34 
COMMENT                                    "Arial") 1.74233 0.666667 0 "Adapter AGCG" 
COMMENT                                   "@N" 1 16.8376 0 0 -10 5.96936 1.07399 #143#) 
COMMENT                             #145=(CWideArrow 
COMMENT                                   (CWideLine 
COMMENT                                    (CWidget 0 (3 #8# 0) 1 2 0 0 #92# 0 100) 
COMMENT                                    (LOGPEN 0 0 6723840) 1 
COMMENT                                    (LOGBRUSH 0 10079334 0) 0.835356 6.27319 
COMMENT                                    4.79709 1 0.082322) 0.8 1.8 0) 
COMMENT                             #146=(CLabel (CWidget 0 (0 0) 1 2 0 0 #88# 8 100) 
COMMENT                                   (LOGPEN 0 0 0) 1 
COMMENT                                   (LOGFONT 46 17 0 0 700 0 0 0 0 3 2 1 34 
COMMENT                                    "Arial") 1.74233 0.666667 0 
COMMENT                                   "pET28a backbone" "@N" 1 -13.766 -10.454 0 
COMMENT                                   -10 7.0933 1.07399 #145#)) (CObjectList)) 
COMMENT                      #147=(CGroupWidget 
COMMENT                            (CWidget 30 (7 30 0) 1 2 0 0 Nil 1836020336 100) 
COMMENT                            (CObjectList 
COMMENT                             #148=(CPromoterArrow 
COMMENT                                   (CLine 
COMMENT                                    (CWidget 0 (3 #3# 0) 1 2 0 0 #110# 0 100) 
COMMENT                                    (LOGPEN 0 4 128) 6 1.16464 6.18209 6.26935) 
COMMENT                                   0.4 0.082322 1.08464 1.8 1.8 0) 
COMMENT                             #149=(CLabel (CWidget 0 (0 0) 1 2 0 0 #88# 438 100) 
COMMENT                                   (LOGPEN 0 0 0) 1 
COMMENT                                   (LOGFONT 46 17 0 0 700 0 0 0 0 3 2 1 34 
COMMENT                                    "Arial") 1.74233 0.666667 0 "T7 promoter" 
COMMENT                                   "@N" 1 4.3763 13.9386 0 -10 4.9703 1.07399 
COMMENT                                   #148#) 
COMMENT                             #150=(CPromoterArrow 
COMMENT                                   (CLine 
COMMENT                                    (CWidget 0 (3 #9# 0) 1 2 0 0 #110# 0 100) 
COMMENT                                    (LOGPEN 0 4 128) 6 1.16464 5.76062 5.84788) 
COMMENT                                   0.4 0.082322 1.08464 1.8 1.8 0) 
COMMENT                             #151=(CLabel (CWidget 0 (0 0) 1 2 0 0 #88# 437 100) 
COMMENT                                   (LOGPEN 0 0 0) 1 
COMMENT                                   (LOGFONT 46 17 0 0 700 0 0 0 0 3 2 1 34 
COMMENT                                    "Arial") 1.74233 0.666667 0 "T7 Promoter" 
COMMENT                                   "@N" 1 15.4003 5.22699 0 -10 5.02026 1.07399 
COMMENT                                   #150#)) (CObjectList)) 
COMMENT                      #152=(CGroupWidget 
COMMENT                            (CWidget 43 (7 43 0) 1 2 0 0 Nil -530 100) 
COMMENT                            (CObjectList 
COMMENT                             #153=(CScratch 
COMMENT                                   (CWidget 0 (3 #6# 0) 1 2 0 0 #96# 865 100) 
COMMENT                                   (LOGPEN 0 8 13395507) 10 1 5.89769 1.9 
COMMENT                                   0.082322 1) 
COMMENT                             #154=(CLabel (CWidget 0 (0 0) 1 2 0 0 #88# 169 100) 
COMMENT                                   (LOGPEN 0 0 0) 1 
COMMENT                                   (LOGFONT 46 17 0 0 700 0 0 0 0 3 2 1 34 
COMMENT                                    "Arial") 1.74233 0.666667 0 "T7 terminator" 
COMMENT                                   "@N" 1 12.0848 10.454 0 -10 5.41988 1.07399 
COMMENT                                   #153#) 
COMMENT                             #155=(CScratch 
COMMENT                                   (CWidget 0 (3 #11# 0) 1 2 0 0 #96# 1 100) 
COMMENT                                   (LOGPEN 0 8 13395507) 10 1 4.8469 1.9 
COMMENT                                   0.082322 1) 
COMMENT                             #156=(CLabel (CWidget 0 (0 0) 1 2 0 0 #88# 8 100) 
COMMENT                                   (LOGPEN 0 0 0) 1 
COMMENT                                   (LOGFONT 46 17 0 0 700 0 0 0 0 3 2 1 34 
COMMENT                                    "Arial") 1.74233 0.666667 0 "T7 Terminator" 
COMMENT                                   "@N" 1 16.5701 1.74233 0 -10 5.64467 1.07399 
COMMENT                                   #155#)) (CObjectList)) 
COMMENT                      #157=(CGroupWidget 
COMMENT                            (CWidget 103 (7 103 0) 1 2 0 0 Nil -600 100) 
COMMENT                            (CObjectList 
COMMENT                             #158=(CScratch 
COMMENT                                   (CWidget 0 (3 #4# 0) 1 2 0 0 #96# 1 100) 
COMMENT                                   (LOGPEN 0 8 13395507) 10 1 6.25115 1.9 
COMMENT                                   0.082322 1) 
COMMENT                             #159=(CLabel (CWidget 0 (0 0) 1 2 0 0 #88# 8 100) 
COMMENT                                   (LOGPEN 0 0 0) 1 
COMMENT                                   (LOGFONT 46 17 0 0 700 0 0 0 0 3 2 1 34 
COMMENT                                    "Arial") 1.74233 0.666667 0 "lac operator" 
COMMENT                                   "@N" 1 4.07518 15.681 0 -10 4.84542 1.07399 
COMMENT                                   #158#) 
COMMENT                             #160=(CScratch 
COMMENT                                   (CWidget 0 (3 #10# 0) 1 2 0 0 #96# 0 100) 
COMMENT                                   (LOGPEN 0 8 13395507) 10 1 5.82968 1.9 
COMMENT                                   0.082322 1) 
COMMENT                             #161=(CLabel (CWidget 0 (0 0) 1 2 0 0 #88# 8 100) 
COMMENT                                   (LOGPEN 0 0 0) 1 
COMMENT                                   (LOGFONT 46 17 0 0 700 0 0 0 0 3 2 1 34 
COMMENT                                    "Arial") 1.74233 0.666667 0 "lac operator" 
COMMENT                                   "@N" 1 14.5475 6.96932 0 -10 4.84542 1.07399 
COMMENT                                   #160#)) (CObjectList))) (CObjectList)) 
COMMENT               #162=(CGroupWidget (CWidget 11 (8 0) 1 2 0 0 Nil -112 100) 
COMMENT                     (CObjectList 
COMMENT                      #163=(CGroupWidget 
COMMENT                            (CWidget 4 (10 #1# 0) 1 2 0 0 Nil 543517801 100) 
COMMENT                            (CObjectList 
COMMENT                             #164=(CScratch 
COMMENT                                   (CWidget 1 (1 #1# 1) 1 2 0 0 #95# 0 100) 
COMMENT                                   (LOGPEN 0 6 10053171) 8 1 1.87745 1.9 
COMMENT                                   0.082322 1) 
COMMENT                             #165=(CLabel (CWidget 0 (0 0) 1 2 0 0 #87# 8 100) 
COMMENT                                   (LOGPEN 0 0 13408563) 1 
COMMENT                                   (LOGFONT 38 14 0 0 400 0 0 0 0 3 2 1 18 
COMMENT                                    "Georgia") 1.74233 0.555556 0 
COMMENT                                   "{\\i Bbs}I (4590)" "@N (@S)" 5 -15.2543 
COMMENT                                   -3.48466 0 -10 4.39585 0.974079 #164#) 
COMMENT                             #166=(CScratch 
COMMENT                                   (CWidget 2 (1 #1# 2) 1 2 0 0 #95# 0 100) 
COMMENT                                   (LOGPEN 0 6 10053171) 8 1 1.53262 1.9 
COMMENT                                   0.082322 1) 
COMMENT                             #167=(CLabel (CWidget 0 (0 0) 1 2 0 0 #87# 8 100) 
COMMENT                                   (LOGPEN 0 0 13408563) 1 
COMMENT                                   (LOGFONT 38 14 0 0 400 0 0 0 0 3 2 1 18 
COMMENT                                    "Georgia") 1.74233 0.555556 0 
COMMENT                                   "{\\i Bbs}I (4950)" "@N (@S)" 5 -15.6354 0 0 
COMMENT                                   -10 4.39585 0.974079 #166#) 
COMMENT                             #168=(CScratch 
COMMENT                                   (CWidget 3 (1 #1# 3) 1 2 0 0 #95# 0 100) 
COMMENT                                   (LOGPEN 0 6 10053171) 8 1 1.17437 1.9 
COMMENT                                   0.082322 1) 
COMMENT                             #169=(CLabel 
COMMENT                                   (CWidget 0 (0 0) 1 2 0 0 #87# 1270 100) 
COMMENT                                   (LOGPEN 0 0 13408563) 1 
COMMENT                                   (LOGFONT 38 14 0 0 400 0 0 0 0 3 2 1 18 
COMMENT                                    "Georgia") 1.74233 0.555556 0 
COMMENT                                   "{\\i Bbs}I (5324)" "@N (@S)" 5 -14.7424 
COMMENT                                   5.22699 0 -10 4.34589 0.974079 #168#) 
COMMENT                             #170=(CScratch 
COMMENT                                   (CWidget 4 (1 #1# 4) 1 2 0 0 #95# 1 100) 
COMMENT                                   (LOGPEN 0 6 10053171) 8 1 0.849643 1.9 
COMMENT                                   0.082322 1) 
COMMENT                             #171=(CLabel 
COMMENT                                   (CWidget 0 (0 0) 1 2 0 0 #87# 466464815 100) 
COMMENT                                   (LOGPEN 0 0 13408563) 1 
COMMENT                                   (LOGFONT 38 14 0 0 400 0 0 0 0 3 2 1 18 
COMMENT                                    "Georgia") 1.74233 0.555556 0 
COMMENT                                   "{\\i Bbs}I (5663)" "@N (@S)" 5 -12.8286 
COMMENT                                   8.71165 0 -10 4.27096 0.974079 #170#)) 
COMMENT                            (CObjectList))) (CObjectList)) 
COMMENT               #172=(CGroupWidget (CWidget 14 (16 0) 1 2 0 0 Nil -598 100) 
COMMENT                     (CObjectList) (CObjectList)) 
COMMENT               #173=(CGroupWidget (CWidget 12 (0 0) 1 2 0 0 Nil -782 100) 
COMMENT                     (CObjectList) (CObjectList))) (CObjectList))) 
COMMENT       (CSeqView 10 10 (CObjectList) (CObList) 1 (CObList)) (CObList) 87462704 
COMMENT       (CStringList) 2082602632 0 (CObList)))
FEATURES             Location/Qualifiers
     misc_feature    1..4
                     /vntifkey="21"
                     /label=Adapter\ATGG
     promoter        5..21
                     /vntifkey="30"
                     /label=T7\promoter
     operon          24..47
                     /vntifkey="103"
                     /label=lac\operator
     misc_feature    441..444
                     /vntifkey="21"
                     /label=Adapter\CCCT
     terminator      393..440
                     /vntifkey="43"
                     /label=T7\terminator
     misc_feature    1538..1541
                     /vntifkey="21"
                     /label=Adapter\AGCG
     misc_feature    1542..6549
                     /vntifkey="21"
                     /label=pET28a\backbone
     promoter        445..461
                     /vntifkey="30"
                     /label=T7\Promoter
     operon          464..487
                     /vntifkey="103"
                     /label=lac\operator
     terminator      1490..1537
                     /vntifkey="43"
                     /label=T7\Terminator
     CDS             86..388
                     /vntifkey="4"
                     /label=gra_prec_WP_053828221.1
     CDS             502..1485
                     /vntifkey="4"
                     /label=gra_WP_053828221.1�
BASE COUNT     1577 a      1685 c      1700 g      1587 t 
ORIGIN
        1 atggtaatac gactcactat aggggaattg tgagcggata acaattccaa ggagatatac 
       61 aatgcaccac caccaccacc acgcaatgcg cgtgtttggt tcacttttct tagagaagat 
      121 gcagggaaac aaggtctgcg gtaactggtc ttgggaaccg gcgaacccgg aaattaagga 
      181 tgtgtatgcc agtggggcga acaccaatac ccgcatgtcg acgtacgagg cggagaaaga 
      241 taaccgttct gactccgata agccaaatga gggcatgttg gctgtgtaag tcaaatagag 
      301 tgctttgata tcagcatgtc tagctttaga attcagttta gtgcgctgat ctgagtcgag 
      361 ataaaatcac cagtacccaa aaccaggccg gtctagcata accccttggg gcctctaaac 
      421 gggtcttgag gggttttttg cccttaatac gactcactat aggggaattg tgagcggata 
      481 acaattccaa ggagatatac aatgatcctg atcttagcag atgctttcga tgcgcacgct 
      541 gaccgtgtag aacgctcctt gaaacaggaa ggggtagcgt atttccgctt taacctcgac 
      601 ttctttagtt taagcaaaac cctggtgagc tttgatggca gctgctggtt cctgcgcgtc 
      661 ggcgagcgtt cggtttcatc tgatatgttt agctgcgtgt ggtgccgccg tgcgttcgta 
      721 gaattgagcc tggaagaacg ccgtgcgttt gaacgtgata acgattttaa gatttggcgt 
      781 gcggaatgga acgccactct gttaggtatt tacacatctt tacgcagctt accgtggctg 
      841 aacccgctgc gtaaagcatt acaaggggaa aataaatact atcagatgga attagcacat 
      901 aaagcaggct tcctgacgcc gccgaccatc gtgtccaatg ataagcagcg tctggtagac 
      961 ttttgtctgc aacaccagga cgacgcatta ttcaagatga tgtcgcaaga ggtgtactgg 
     1021 gaagataata ccattaaggg cttttacacg aaccgcctgg gcagctcgag cattaccagt 
     1081 cattttagcc cgattggaga aaatcctatc gttttgcaaa agtatatgcc taaacagtat 
     1141 gaagttcgct ggacggtggt gggacgtgaa catttcgtgt gccgcattga tagccagaaa 
     1201 tcctcgattg catgccacga ttggcgccgc tacgatattg cgcatacccc gcacagcgtt 
     1261 attgcgccgg ccccggaatc cattgtgaag aaagttaaca ttctgctgga ttggatgtgc 
     1321 ttagaatacg gtgcgcttga ctttattgtg accccggaaa acgaatggat tttcttggaa 
     1381 attaactgca tgggccagtg gttatggatc gaagatttaa ccaatcttgg aatcagcaat 
     1441 gcaatcacga aatggcttac acagcattcg acggttgcgt tataacggtc tagcataacc 
     1501 ccttggggcc tctaaacggg tcttgagggg ttttttgagc gctgaaagga ggaactatat 
     1561 ccggattggc gaatgggnnn nnnnnnnnnn nnnnnnnnnn nnnnnnnnnn nnnnnnnnnn 
     1621 nnnnnnnnnn nnnnnnnnnn nnnnnnnnnn nnnnnnnnnn nnnnnnnnnn nnnnnnnnnn 
     1681 nnnnnnnnnn nnnnnnnnnn ncnnnnnnnn nnnnnnnnnn nnnnnnnnnn nnnnnnnnnn 
     1741 nnnnnnnnnn nnnnnnnnnn nnnnnnnnnn nnnnnnnnnn nnnnnnnnnn nnnannnnnn 
     1801 nnnnnnnnnn nnnnnnnnnn nnnnnnnnnn nnnnnnnnnn nnncctttga cgttggagtc 
     1861 cacgttcttt nnnnnnnnnn nnnnnnnnnn nnnnnnnnnn nnnnnnnacc ctatctcggt 
     1921 ctattctttt gatttataag ggattttgcc gatttcggcc tattggttaa aaaatgagct 
     1981 gatttaacaa aaatttaacg cgaattttaa caaaatatta acgtttacaa tttcaggtgg 
     2041 cacttttcgg ggaaatgtgc gcggaacccc tatttgttta tttttctaaa tacattcaaa 
     2101 tatgtatccg ctcatgaatt aattcttaga aaaactcatc gagcatcaaa tgaaactgca 
     2161 atttattcat atcaggatta tcaataccat atttttgaaa aagccgtttc tgtaatgaag 
     2221 gagaaaactc accgaggcag ttccatagga tggcaagatc ctggtatcgg tctgcgattc 
     2281 cgactcgtcc aacatcaata caacctatta atttcccctc gtcaaaaata aggttatcaa 
     2341 gtgagaaatc accatgagtg acgactgaat ccggtgagaa tggcaaaagt ttatgcattt 
     2401 ctttccagac ttgttcaaca ggccagccat tacgctcgtc atcaaaatca ctcgcatcaa 
     2461 ccaaaccgtt attcattcgt gattgcgcct gagcgagacg aaatacgcga tcgctgttaa 
     2521 aaggacaatt acaaacagga atcgaatgca accggcgcag gaacactgcc agcgcatcaa 
     2581 caatattttc acctgaatca ggatattctt ctaatacctg gaatgctgtt ttcccgggga 
     2641 tcgcagtggt gagtaaccat gcatcatcag gagtacggat aaaatgcttg atggtcggaa 
     2701 gaggcataaa ttccgtcagc cagtttagtc tgaccatctc atctgtaaca tcattggcaa 
     2761 cgctaccttt gccatgtttc agaaacaact ctggcgcatc gggcttccca tacaatcgat 
     2821 agattgtcgc acctgattgc ccgacattat cgcgagccca tttataccca tataaatcag 
     2881 catccatgtt ggaatttaat cgcggcctag agcaagacgt ttcccgttga atatggctca 
     2941 taacacccct tgtattactg tttatgtaag cagacagttt tattgttcat gaccaaaatc 
     3001 ccttaacgtg agttttcgtt ccactgagcg tcagaccccg tagaaaagat caaaggatct 
     3061 tcttgagatc ctttttttct gcgcgtaatc tgctgcttgc aaacaaaaaa accaccgcta 
     3121 ccagcggtgg tttgtttgcc ggatcaagag ctaccaactc tttttccgaa ggtaactggc 
     3181 ttcagcagag cgcagatacc aaatactgtc cttctagtgt agccgtagtt aggccaccac 
     3241 ttcaagaact ctgtagcacc gcctacatac ctcgctctgc taatcctgtt accagtggct 
     3301 gctgccagtg gcgataagtc gtgtcttacc gggttggact caagacgata gttaccggat 
     3361 aaggcgcagc ggtcgggctg aacggggggt tcgtgcacac agcccagctt ggagcgaacg 
     3421 acctacaccg aactgagata cctacagcgt gagctatgag aaagcgccac gcttcccgaa 
     3481 gggagaaagg cggacaggta tccggtaagc ggcagggtcg gaacaggaga gcgcacgagg 
     3541 gagcttccag ggggaaacgc ctggtatctt tatagtcctg tcgggtttcg ccacctctga 
     3601 cttgagcgtc gatttttgtg atgctcgtca ggggggcgga gcctatggaa aaacgccagc 
     3661 aacgcggcct ttttacggtt cctggccttt tgctggcctt ttgctcacat gttctttcct 
     3721 gcgttatccc ctgattctgt ggataaccgt attaccgcct ttgagtgagc tgataccgct 
     3781 cgccgcagcc gaacgaccga gcgcagcgag tcagtgagcg aggaagcgga agagcgcctg 
     3841 atgcggtatt ttctccttac gcatctgtgc ggtatttcac accgcatata tggtgcactc 
     3901 tcagtacaat ctgctctgat gccgcatagt taagccagta tacactccgc tatcgctacg 
     3961 tgactgggtc atggctgcgc cccgacaccc gccaacaccc gctgacgcgc cctgacgggc 
     4021 ttgtctgctc ccggcatccg cttacagaca agctgtgacc gtctccggga gctgcatgtg 
     4081 tcagaggttt tcaccgtcat caccgaaacg cgcgaggcag ctgcggtaaa gctcatcagc 
     4141 gtggtcgtga agcgattcac agatgtctgc ctgttcatcc gcgtccagct cgttgagttt 
     4201 ctccagaagc gttaatgtct ggcttctgat aaagcgggcc atgttaaggg cggttttttc 
     4261 ctgtttggtc actgatgcct ccgtgtaagg gggatttctg ttcatggggg taatgatacc 
     4321 gatgaaacga gagaggatgc tcacgatacg ggttactgat gatgaacatg cccggttact 
     4381 ggaacgttgt gagggtaaac aactggcggt atggatgcgg cgggaccaga gaaaaatcac 
     4441 tcagggtcaa tgccagcgct tcgttaatac agatgtaggt gttccacagg gtagccagca 
     4501 gcatcctgcg atgcagatcc ggaacataat ggtgcagggc gctgacttcc gcgtttccag 
     4561 actttacgaa acacggaaac cgaagaccat tcatgttgtt gctcaggtcg cagacgtttt 
     4621 gcagcagcag tcgcttcacg ttcgctcgcg tatcggtgat tcattctgct aaccagtaag 
     4681 gcaaccccgc cagcctagcc gggtcctcaa cgacaggagc acgatcatgc gcacccgtgg 
     4741 ggccgccatg ccggcgataa tggcctgctt ctcgccgaaa cgtttggtgg cgggaccagt 
     4801 gacgaaggct tgagcgaggg cgtgcaagat tccgaatacc gcaagcgaca ggccgatcat 
     4861 cgtcgcgctc cagcgaaagc ggtcctcgcc gaaaatgacc cagagcgctg ccggcacctg 
     4921 tcctacgagt tgcatgataa agaagacagt cataagtgcg gcgacgatag tcatgccccg 
     4981 cgcccaccgg aaggagctga ctgggttgaa ggctctcaag ggcatcggtc gagatcccgg 
     5041 tgcctaatga gtgagctaac ttacattaat tgcgttgcgc tcactgcccg ctttccagtc 
     5101 gggaaacctg tcgtgccagc tgcattaatg aatcggccaa cgcgcgggga gaggcggttt 
     5161 gcgtattggg cgccagggtg gtttttcttt tcaccagtga gacgggcaac agctgattgc 
     5221 ccttcaccgc ctggccctga gagagttgca gcaagcggtc cacgctggtt tgccccagca 
     5281 ggcgaaaatc ctgtttgatg gtggttaacg gcgggatata acatgagctg tcttcggtat 
     5341 cgtcgtatcc cactaccgag atatccgcac caacgcgcag cccggactcg gtaatggcgc 
     5401 gcattgcgcc cagcgccatc tgatcgttgg caaccagcat cgcagtggga acgatgccct 
     5461 cattcagcat ttgcatggtt tgttgaaaac cggacatggc actccagtcg ccttcccgtt 
     5521 ccgctatcgg ctgaatttga ttgcgagtga gatatttatg ccagccagcc agacgcagac 
     5581 gcgccgagac agaacttaat gggcccgcta acagcgcgat ttgctggtga cccaatgcga 
     5641 ccagatgctc cacgcccagt cgcgtaccgt cttcatggga gaaaataata ctgttgatgg 
     5701 gtgtctggtc agagacatca agaaataacg ccggaacatt agtgcaggca gcttccacag 
     5761 caatggcatc ctggtcatcc agcggatagt taatgatcag cccactgacg cgttgcgcga 
     5821 gaagattgtg caccgccgct ttacaggctt cgacgccgct tcgttctacc atcgacacca 
     5881 ccacgctggc acccagttga tcggcgcgag atttaatcgc cgcgacaatt tgcgacggcg 
     5941 cgtgcagggc cagactggag gtggcaacgc caatcagcaa cgactgtttg cccgccagtt 
     6001 gttgtgccac gcggttggga atgtaattca gctccgccat cgccgcttcc actttttccc 
     6061 gcgttttcgc agaaacgtgg ctggcctggt tcaccacgcg ggaaacggtc tgataagaga 
     6121 caccggcata ctctgcgaca tcgtataacg ttactggttt cacattcacc accctgaatt 
     6181 gactctcttc cgggcgctat catgccatac cgcgaaaggt tttgcgccat tcgatggtgt 
     6241 ccgggatctc gacgctctcc cttatgcgac tcctgcatta ggaagcagcc cagtagtagg 
     6301 ttgaggccgt tgagcaccgc cgccgcaagg aatggtgcat gcaaggagat ggcgcccaac 
     6361 agtcccccgg ccacggggcc tgccaccata cccacgccga aacaagcgct catgagcccg 
     6421 aagtggcgag cccgatcttc cccatcggtg atgtcggcga tataggcgcc agcaaccgca 
     6481 cctgtggcgc cggtgatgcc ggccacgatg cgtccggcgt agaggatcga gatctcgatc 
     6541 ccgcgaaat 
//
