# Supplementary material for: A scalable platform to discover antimicrobials of ribosomal origin
Source: Nat Commun. 2022 Oct 17;13:6135. doi: 10.1038/s41467-022-33890-w (PMC9576775; doi:10.1038/s41467-022-33890-w)
Supplement: Supplementary file 5 — Supplementary Data 2 [file 41467_2022_33890_MOESM5_ESM.zip › Supplementary Data 2/20.gb]

LOCUS       pET28a\CrtE\B\I\T7\promtoer\and\terminator\with\spacers        6927 bp    DNA     circular     29-MAR-2016
SOURCE      
  ORGANISM  
COMMENT     This file is created by Vector NTI
            http://www.invitrogen.com/
COMMENT     ORIGDB|GenBank
COMMENT     VNTDATE|-11171271|
COMMENT     VNTDBDATE|-11171271|
COMMENT     LSOWNER|
COMMENT     VNTNAME|pET28a CrtE B I T7 promtoer and terminator with spacers|
COMMENT     VNTAUTHORNAME|Demo User|
COMMENT     Vector_NTI_Display_Data_(Do_Not_Edit!)
COMMENT     (SXF 
COMMENT      (CGexDoc "pET28a CrtE B I T7 promtoer and terminator with spacers" 0 6927 
COMMENT       (CDBMol 0 0 1 1 1 0 0 0 0 "" "" 0 0 0 0 (CObList) (CObList) (CObList) 
COMMENT        (CObList) -1 "") 
COMMENT       (CDocSetData 1 1 0 0 0 0 "MAIN" 1 1 1 1 0 0 1 1 0 1 10 10 4294967295 50 0 
COMMENT        1 0 (CHomObj 0 0 0 3 75) (CWordArray) (CWordArray) 
COMMENT        (CStringList "BsaI" "BbsI") (CStringList "atg" "gtg") 
COMMENT        (CStringList "taa" "tga" "tag") (CObList) 1 "{(0,1),2}" 0 0 "" 0 
COMMENT        4294967295 0 0 0 0 0 0 0 "MAIN" 0 0 30 0 
COMMENT        (CProteinMotifSearchObject 70 20 1 1 1 1 0 0 1 0 0 0 0 0)) 
COMMENT       (CMolPar 0 0 1 2763 2763 1 6927 0 0 0 0 0 0 0 0) (CStringList) 
COMMENT       (CStringList) (CObList) (COAPar 25 250 50 0 6 4 3 7) 
COMMENT       (COAPar 25 250 50 0 6 4 3 7) (COAPar 25 250 50 0 6 4 3 7) 
COMMENT       (CObList #0=(CRSite (CStringList) "BsaI" "ggtctc" 8 12 0 0 "") 
COMMENT        #1=(CRSite (CStringList) "BbsI" "gaagac" 9 13 4 4968 0 5328 0 5702 1 
COMMENT            6041 1 0 "")) 
COMMENT       (CObList 
COMMENT        #2=(CFSignal (CObList) "Adapter ATGG" 21 0 0 1 4 0 (CStringList) 
COMMENT            (CStringList) 1 1 1 1 "1..4") 
COMMENT        #3=(CFSignal (CObList) "T7 promoter" 30 0 0 5 21 0 (CStringList) 
COMMENT            (CStringList) 1 1 1 1 "5..21") 
COMMENT        #4=(CFSignal (CObList) "lac operator" 103 0 0 24 47 0 (CStringList) 
COMMENT            (CStringList) 1 1 1 1 "24..47") 
COMMENT        #5=(CFSignal (CObList) "Adapter CCCT" 21 0 0 441 444 0 (CStringList) 
COMMENT            (CStringList) 1 1 1 1 "441..444") 
COMMENT        #6=(CFSignal (CObList) "T7 terminator" 43 0 0 393 440 0 (CStringList) 
COMMENT            (CStringList) 1 1 1 1 "393..440") 
COMMENT        #7=(CFSignal (CObList) "Adapter AGCG" 21 0 0 1916 1919 0 (CStringList) 
COMMENT            (CStringList) 1 1 1 1 "3348..3351") 
COMMENT        #8=(CFSignal (CObList) "pET28a backbone" 21 0 0 1920 6927 0 
COMMENT            (CStringList) (CStringList) 1 1 1 1 "3352..8359") 
COMMENT        #9=(CFSignal (CObList) "T7 Promoter" 30 0 0 445 461 0 (CStringList) 
COMMENT            (CStringList) 1 1 1 1 "445..461") 
COMMENT        #10=(CFSignal (CObList) "lac operator" 103 0 0 464 487 0 (CStringList) 
COMMENT             (CStringList) 1 1 1 1 "464..487") 
COMMENT        #11=(CFSignal (CObList) "T7 Terminator" 43 0 0 1868 1915 0 (CStringList) 
COMMENT             (CStringList) 1 1 1 1 "2321..2368") 
COMMENT        #12=(CFSignal (CObList) "ran_prec_WP_053965318.1" 4 0 0 86 388 0 
COMMENT             (CStringList) (CStringList) 1 1 1 1 "") 
COMMENT        #13=(CFSignal (CObList) "ran_WP_053965318.1" 4 0 0 502 1863 0 
COMMENT             (CStringList) (CStringList) 1 1 1 1 "")) (CObList) (CObList) 
COMMENT       (CObList) (CObList) (CObList) (CObList) 
COMMENT       (CTextView 0 
COMMENT        #14=(CGroupPar (CParagraph 0 (0 0) 1 2 0 0 180) 
COMMENT             (CObjectList 
COMMENT              #15=(CRefLinePar 
COMMENT                   (CLinePar (CParagraph 0 (0 0) 0 2 0 0 233) 
COMMENT                    "pET28a CrtE B I T7 promtoer and terminator with spacers" 2) 
COMMENT                   5 "" 0 4) 
COMMENT              #16=(CFolderPar 
COMMENT                   (CGroupPar (CParagraph 1 (0 0) 1 1 0 0 178) 
COMMENT                    (CObjectList 
COMMENT                     #17=(CLinePar (CParagraph 0 (0 0) 1 2 1 0 180) 
COMMENT                          "DNA 'pET28a CrtE B I T7 promtoer and terminator with spacers'" 
COMMENT                          1) 
COMMENT                     #18=(CLinePar (CParagraph 0 (0 0) 1 2 1 0 180) 
COMMENT                          "Local object" 1) 
COMMENT                     #19=(CLinePar (CParagraph 0 (0 0) 1 2 1 0 180) 
COMMENT                          "Created: 03/29/16 07:06PM" 1) 
COMMENT                     #20=(CLinePar (CParagraph 0 (0 0) 1 2 1 0 180) 
COMMENT                          "Last Modified: 03/29/16 07:06PM" 1) 
COMMENT                     #21=(CLinePar (CParagraph 0 (0 0) 1 2 1 0 180) 
COMMENT                          "length: 6927 bp" 1) 
COMMENT                     #22=(CLinePar (CParagraph 0 (0 0) 1 2 1 0 180) 
COMMENT                          "storage type: Basic" 1) 
COMMENT                     #23=(CLinePar (CParagraph 0 (0 0) 1 2 1 0 180) 
COMMENT                          "form: Circular" 1))) "General Description") 
COMMENT              #24=(CFolderPar 
COMMENT                   (CGroupPar (CParagraph 2 (0 0) 1 1 0 0 178) 
COMMENT                    (CObjectList 
COMMENT                     #25=(CLinePar (CParagraph 0 (0 0) 1 2 1 0 180) 
COMMENT                          "Original Source Database: GenBank" 1) 
COMMENT                     #26=(CLinePar (CParagraph 0 (0 0) 1 2 1 0 180) 
COMMENT                          "Modification Date in the Original DB: 29-MAR-2016" 1))) 
COMMENT                   "Standard Fields") 
COMMENT              #27=(CRefLinePar 
COMMENT                   (CLinePar (CParagraph 0 (0 0) 0 2 0 0 233) "Comments" 2) 1 "" 
COMMENT                   0 0) 
COMMENT              #28=(CFolderPar 
COMMENT                   (CGroupPar (CParagraph 8 (0 0) 1 2 0 0 178) (CObjectList)) 
COMMENT                   "Annotations") 
COMMENT              #29=(CFolderPar 
COMMENT                   (CGroupPar (CParagraph 12 (6 0) 1 1 0 0 178) 
COMMENT                    (CObjectList 
COMMENT                     #30=(CFolderPar 
COMMENT                          (CGroupPar (CParagraph 4 (7 4 0) 1 1 1 0 178) 
COMMENT                           (CObjectList 
COMMENT                            #31=(CFolderPar 
COMMENT                                 (CGroupPar 
COMMENT                                  (CParagraph 86 (3 #12# 0) 1 2 2 0 327) 
COMMENT                                  (CObjectList 
COMMENT                                   #32=(CLinePar 
COMMENT                                        (CParagraph 0 (0 0) 1 2 3 0 180) 
COMMENT                                        "Start: 86    End: 388 " 1))) 
COMMENT                                 "ran_prec_WP_053965318.1") 
COMMENT                            #33=(CFolderPar 
COMMENT                                 (CGroupPar 
COMMENT                                  (CParagraph 502 (3 #13# 0) 1 2 2 0 327) 
COMMENT                                  (CObjectList 
COMMENT                                   #34=(CLinePar 
COMMENT                                        (CParagraph 0 (0 0) 1 2 3 0 180) 
COMMENT                                        "Start: 502   End: 1863" 1))) 
COMMENT                                 "ran_WP_053965318.1"))) "CDS (2 total)") 
COMMENT                     #35=(CFolderPar 
COMMENT                          (CGroupPar (CParagraph 21 (7 21 0) 1 1 1 0 178) 
COMMENT                           (CObjectList 
COMMENT                            #36=(CFolderPar 
COMMENT                                 (CGroupPar (CParagraph 1 (3 #2# 0) 1 2 2 0 194) 
COMMENT                                  (CObjectList 
COMMENT                                   #37=(CLinePar 
COMMENT                                        (CParagraph 0 (0 0) 1 2 3 0 180) 
COMMENT                                        "Start: 1     End: 4   " 1) 
COMMENT                                   #38=(CLinePar 
COMMENT                                        (CParagraph 0 (0 0) 1 2 3 0 180) 
COMMENT                                        "Original Location Description:" 1) 
COMMENT                                   #39=(CLinePar 
COMMENT                                        (CParagraph 0 (0 0) 1 2 3 0 180) 
COMMENT                                        "   1..4" 1))) "Adapter ATGG") 
COMMENT                            #40=(CFolderPar 
COMMENT                                 (CGroupPar 
COMMENT                                  (CParagraph 441 (3 #5# 0) 1 2 2 0 194) 
COMMENT                                  (CObjectList 
COMMENT                                   #41=(CLinePar 
COMMENT                                        (CParagraph 0 (0 0) 1 2 3 0 180) 
COMMENT                                        "Start: 441   End: 444 " 1) 
COMMENT                                   #42=(CLinePar 
COMMENT                                        (CParagraph 0 (0 0) 1 2 3 0 180) 
COMMENT                                        "Original Location Description:" 1) 
COMMENT                                   #43=(CLinePar 
COMMENT                                        (CParagraph 0 (0 0) 1 2 3 0 180) 
COMMENT                                        "   441..444" 1))) "Adapter CCCT") 
COMMENT                            #44=(CFolderPar 
COMMENT                                 (CGroupPar 
COMMENT                                  (CParagraph 1916 (3 #7# 0) 1 2 2 0 194) 
COMMENT                                  (CObjectList 
COMMENT                                   #45=(CLinePar 
COMMENT                                        (CParagraph 0 (0 0) 1 2 3 0 180) 
COMMENT                                        "Start: 1916  End: 1919" 1) 
COMMENT                                   #46=(CLinePar 
COMMENT                                        (CParagraph 0 (0 0) 1 2 3 0 180) 
COMMENT                                        "Original Location Description:" 1) 
COMMENT                                   #47=(CLinePar 
COMMENT                                        (CParagraph 0 (0 0) 1 2 3 0 180) 
COMMENT                                        "   3348..3351" 1))) "Adapter AGCG") 
COMMENT                            #48=(CFolderPar 
COMMENT                                 (CGroupPar 
COMMENT                                  (CParagraph 1920 (3 #8# 0) 1 2 2 0 194) 
COMMENT                                  (CObjectList 
COMMENT                                   #49=(CLinePar 
COMMENT                                        (CParagraph 0 (0 0) 1 2 3 0 180) 
COMMENT                                        "Start: 1920  End: 6927" 1) 
COMMENT                                   #50=(CLinePar 
COMMENT                                        (CParagraph 0 (0 0) 1 2 3 0 180) 
COMMENT                                        "Original Location Description:" 1) 
COMMENT                                   #51=(CLinePar 
COMMENT                                        (CParagraph 0 (0 0) 1 2 3 0 180) 
COMMENT                                        "   3352..8359" 1))) "pET28a backbone"))) 
COMMENT                          "Misc. Feature (4 total)") 
COMMENT                     #52=(CFolderPar 
COMMENT                          (CGroupPar (CParagraph 30 (7 30 0) 1 1 1 0 178) 
COMMENT                           (CObjectList 
COMMENT                            #53=(CFolderPar 
COMMENT                                 (CGroupPar (CParagraph 5 (3 #3# 0) 1 2 2 0 194) 
COMMENT                                  (CObjectList 
COMMENT                                   #54=(CLinePar 
COMMENT                                        (CParagraph 0 (0 0) 1 2 3 0 180) 
COMMENT                                        "Start: 5     End: 21  " 1) 
COMMENT                                   #55=(CLinePar 
COMMENT                                        (CParagraph 0 (0 0) 1 2 3 0 180) 
COMMENT                                        "Original Location Description:" 1) 
COMMENT                                   #56=(CLinePar 
COMMENT                                        (CParagraph 0 (0 0) 1 2 3 0 180) 
COMMENT                                        "   5..21" 1))) "T7 promoter") 
COMMENT                            #57=(CFolderPar 
COMMENT                                 (CGroupPar 
COMMENT                                  (CParagraph 445 (3 #9# 0) 1 2 2 0 194) 
COMMENT                                  (CObjectList 
COMMENT                                   #58=(CLinePar 
COMMENT                                        (CParagraph 0 (0 0) 1 2 3 0 180) 
COMMENT                                        "Start: 445   End: 461 " 1) 
COMMENT                                   #59=(CLinePar 
COMMENT                                        (CParagraph 0 (0 0) 1 2 3 0 180) 
COMMENT                                        "Original Location Description:" 1) 
COMMENT                                   #60=(CLinePar 
COMMENT                                        (CParagraph 0 (0 0) 1 2 3 0 180) 
COMMENT                                        "   445..461" 1))) "T7 Promoter"))) 
COMMENT                          "Promoter Prokaryotic (2 total)") 
COMMENT                     #61=(CFolderPar 
COMMENT                          (CGroupPar (CParagraph 43 (7 43 0) 1 1 1 0 178) 
COMMENT                           (CObjectList 
COMMENT                            #62=(CFolderPar 
COMMENT                                 (CGroupPar 
COMMENT                                  (CParagraph 393 (3 #6# 0) 1 2 2 0 194) 
COMMENT                                  (CObjectList 
COMMENT                                   #63=(CLinePar 
COMMENT                                        (CParagraph 0 (0 0) 1 2 3 0 180) 
COMMENT                                        "Start: 393   End: 440 " 1) 
COMMENT                                   #64=(CLinePar 
COMMENT                                        (CParagraph 0 (0 0) 1 2 3 0 180) 
COMMENT                                        "Original Location Description:" 1) 
COMMENT                                   #65=(CLinePar 
COMMENT                                        (CParagraph 0 (0 0) 1 2 3 0 180) 
COMMENT                                        "   393..440" 1))) "T7 terminator") 
COMMENT                            #66=(CFolderPar 
COMMENT                                 (CGroupPar 
COMMENT                                  (CParagraph 1868 (3 #11# 0) 1 2 2 0 194) 
COMMENT                                  (CObjectList 
COMMENT                                   #67=(CLinePar 
COMMENT                                        (CParagraph 0 (0 0) 1 2 3 0 180) 
COMMENT                                        "Start: 1868  End: 1915" 1) 
COMMENT                                   #68=(CLinePar 
COMMENT                                        (CParagraph 0 (0 0) 1 2 3 0 180) 
COMMENT                                        "Original Location Description:" 1) 
COMMENT                                   #69=(CLinePar 
COMMENT                                        (CParagraph 0 (0 0) 1 2 3 0 180) 
COMMENT                                        "   2321..2368" 1))) "T7 Terminator"))) 
COMMENT                          "Terminator (2 total)") 
COMMENT                     #70=(CFolderPar 
COMMENT                          (CGroupPar (CParagraph 103 (7 103 0) 1 1 1 0 178) 
COMMENT                           (CObjectList 
COMMENT                            #71=(CFolderPar 
COMMENT                                 (CGroupPar 
COMMENT                                  (CParagraph 24 (3 #4# 0) 1 2 2 0 194) 
COMMENT                                  (CObjectList 
COMMENT                                   #72=(CLinePar 
COMMENT                                        (CParagraph 0 (0 0) 1 2 3 0 180) 
COMMENT                                        "Start: 24    End: 47  " 1) 
COMMENT                                   #73=(CLinePar 
COMMENT                                        (CParagraph 0 (0 0) 1 2 3 0 180) 
COMMENT                                        "Original Location Description:" 1) 
COMMENT                                   #74=(CLinePar 
COMMENT                                        (CParagraph 0 (0 0) 1 2 3 0 180) 
COMMENT                                        "   24..47" 1))) "lac operator") 
COMMENT                            #75=(CFolderPar 
COMMENT                                 (CGroupPar 
COMMENT                                  (CParagraph 464 (3 #10# 0) 1 2 2 0 194) 
COMMENT                                  (CObjectList 
COMMENT                                   #76=(CLinePar 
COMMENT                                        (CParagraph 0 (0 0) 1 2 3 0 180) 
COMMENT                                        "Start: 464   End: 487 " 1) 
COMMENT                                   #77=(CLinePar 
COMMENT                                        (CParagraph 0 (0 0) 1 2 3 0 180) 
COMMENT                                        "Original Location Description:" 1) 
COMMENT                                   #78=(CLinePar 
COMMENT                                        (CParagraph 0 (0 0) 1 2 3 0 180) 
COMMENT                                        "   464..487" 1))) "lac operator"))) 
COMMENT                          "Operon (2 total)"))) "Feature Map") 
COMMENT              #79=(CFolderPar 
COMMENT                   (CGroupPar (CParagraph 13 (0 0) 1 1 0 0 178) 
COMMENT                    (CObjectList 
COMMENT                     #80=(CRSFolderPar 
COMMENT                          (CFolderPar 
COMMENT                           (CGroupPar (CParagraph 100465144 (8 0) 1 1 1 0 178) 
COMMENT                            (CObjectList 
COMMENT                             #81=(CGroupPar 
COMMENT                                  (CParagraph 0 (10 #1# 0) 1 2 2 0 180) 
COMMENT                                  (CObjectList 
COMMENT                                   #82=(CLinePar 
COMMENT                                        (CParagraph 0 (1 #1# 1) 1 2 2 0 191) 
COMMENT                                        " N1: 4968 " 1) 
COMMENT                                   #83=(CLinePar 
COMMENT                                        (CParagraph 0 (1 #1# 2) 1 2 2 0 191) 
COMMENT                                        " N2: 5328 " 1) 
COMMENT                                   #84=(CLinePar 
COMMENT                                        (CParagraph 0 (1 #1# 3) 1 2 2 0 191) 
COMMENT                                        " N3: 5702 (on complementary strand)" 1) 
COMMENT                                   #85=(CLinePar 
COMMENT                                        (CParagraph 0 (1 #1# 4) 1 2 2 0 191) 
COMMENT                                        " N4: 6041 (on complementary strand)" 1))))) 
COMMENT                           "BbsI: 4 sites") 8 12 "GAAGACNNNNNNN" "CTTCTGNNNNNNN") 
COMMENT                     #86=(CRSFolderPar 
COMMENT                          (CFolderPar 
COMMENT                           (CGroupPar (CParagraph 100465368 (8 0) 1 1 1 0 178) 
COMMENT                            (CObjectList)) "BsaI: 0 sites") 7 11 "GGTCTCNNNNNN" 
COMMENT                          "CCAGAGNNNNNN"))) "Restriction/Methylation Map")))) 
COMMENT       (CGraphView 
COMMENT        (CWStyleSheet 
COMMENT         (CObjectList 
COMMENT          #87=(CWidgetStyle "RSite Label" 1 (LOGPEN 0 0 13408563) 1 0 1 
COMMENT               (LOGFONT 0 0 0 0 400 0 0 0 0 3 2 1 18 "Georgia") 0.555556 0 1 5 
COMMENT               "@N (@S)" 0) 
COMMENT          #88=(CWidgetStyle "Signal Label" 1 (LOGPEN 0 0 0) 1 0 1 
COMMENT               (LOGFONT 0 0 0 0 700 0 0 0 0 3 2 1 34 "Arial") 0.666667 0 1 1 
COMMENT               "@N" 0) 
COMMENT          #89=(CWidgetStyle "Molecule Label 2" 0 0 1 
COMMENT               (LOGFONT 0 0 0 0 400 0 0 0 0 3 2 1 18 "Georgia") 0.555556 0 1 16 
COMMENT               "@L bp" 0) 
COMMENT          #90=(CWidgetStyle "Molecule Label 1" 0 0 1 
COMMENT               (LOGFONT 0 0 0 0 400 0 0 0 0 3 2 1 34 "Verdana") 0.833333 0 1 1 
COMMENT               "@N" 0) 
COMMENT          #91=(CWidgetStyle "Shape 3" 1 (LOGPEN 0 0 3355545) 1 1 
COMMENT               (LOGBRUSH 0 6724095 0) 0 0 1 (LOGSHAPE 9 1 0.8 1.8 0)) 
COMMENT          #92=(CWidgetStyle "Shape 1" 1 (LOGPEN 0 0 6723840) 1 1 
COMMENT               (LOGBRUSH 0 10079334 0) 0 0 1 (LOGSHAPE 9 1 0.8 1.8 0)) 
COMMENT          #93=(CWidgetStyle "Axis" 1 (LOGPEN 0 0 10079436) 2 1 
COMMENT               (LOGBRUSH 0 13434879 0) 0 0 1 (LOGSHAPE 10 1 0 0 0)) 
COMMENT          #94=(CWidgetStyle "Line 2" 1 (LOGPEN 0 0 6723840) 8 0 0 0 1 
COMMENT               (LOGSHAPE 1 1.9 0 0 0)) 
COMMENT          #95=(CWidgetStyle "RSite" 1 (LOGPEN 0 0 10053171) 8 0 0 0 1 
COMMENT               (LOGSHAPE 1 1.9 0 0 0)) 
COMMENT          #96=(CWidgetStyle "Short Signal" 1 (LOGPEN 0 0 13395507) 10 0 0 0 1 
COMMENT               (LOGSHAPE 1 1.9 0 0 0)) 
COMMENT          #97=(CWidgetStyle "Uniq RSite Label" 1 (LOGPEN 0 0 153) 1 0 1 
COMMENT               (LOGFONT 0 0 0 0 400 0 0 0 0 3 2 1 18 "Georgia") 0.555556 128 1 5 
COMMENT               "@N (@S)" 0) 
COMMENT          #98=(CWidgetStyle "Vanilla" 1 (LOGPEN 0 0 0) 1 1 
COMMENT               (LOGBRUSH 0 16777215 0) 1 
COMMENT               (LOGFONT 0 0 0 0 400 0 0 0 0 7 48 2 18 "Times New Roman") 0.8 0 1 
COMMENT               2 "?" 0) 
COMMENT          #99=(CWidgetStyle "Mark 1" 0 0 1 
COMMENT               (LOGFONT 0 0 0 0 400 0 0 0 2 7 48 2 2 "Windings") 0.7 0 1 2 "?" 0) 
COMMENT          #100=(CWidgetStyle "Motif Label" 1 (LOGPEN 0 0 16744512) 1 0 1 
COMMENT                (LOGFONT 0 0 0 0 400 0 0 0 0 3 2 1 34 "Arial") 0.611111 8388608 
COMMENT                1 65535 "@N (@H)" 0) 
COMMENT          #101=(CWidgetStyle "Fragment Label 2" 1 (LOGPEN 0 0 0) 1 0 1 
COMMENT                (LOGFONT 0 0 0 0 400 0 0 0 0 3 2 1 49 "Courier New") 1.05 0 1 48 
COMMENT                "@F bp (molecule @L bp)" 0) 
COMMENT          #102=(CWidgetStyle "Fragment Label 1" 1 (LOGPEN 0 0 0) 1 0 1 
COMMENT                (LOGFONT 0 0 0 0 400 0 0 0 0 3 2 1 34 "Arial") 0.91 0 1 1 
COMMENT                "Fragment of @N" 0) 
COMMENT          #103=(CWidgetStyle "Shape 4" 1 (LOGPEN 0 0 0) 1 1 
COMMENT                (LOGBRUSH 2 8388608 5) 0 0 0) 
COMMENT          #104=(CWidgetStyle "Shape 2" 1 (LOGPEN 0 0 0) 1 1 (LOGBRUSH 0 128 0) 0 
COMMENT                0 0) 
COMMENT          #105=(CWidgetStyle "Shape 0" 1 (LOGPEN 0 0 0) 1 1 (LOGBRUSH 0 0 0) 0 0 
COMMENT                0) 
COMMENT          #106=(CWidgetStyle "ORF" 1 (LOGPEN 0 0 16384) 8 0 0 0 1 
COMMENT                (LOGSHAPE 7 0.2 3.41182 2.86186 0.609808)) 
COMMENT          #107=(CWidgetStyle "Line 4" 1 (LOGPEN 0 0 32768) 8 0 0 0 0) 
COMMENT          #108=(CWidgetStyle "Line 3" 1 (LOGPEN 0 0 16711680) 8 0 0 0 0) 
COMMENT          #109=(CWidgetStyle "Line 1" 1 (LOGPEN 0 0 16711680) 1 0 0 0 0) 
COMMENT          #110=(CWidgetStyle "Short Promoter" 1 (LOGPEN 0 0 128) 6 0 0 0 0) 
COMMENT          #111=(CWidgetStyle "Motif" 1 (LOGPEN 0 0 0) 1 0 0 0 0) 
COMMENT          #112=(CWidgetStyle "Line 0" 1 (LOGPEN 0 0 0) 8 0 0 0 0) 
COMMENT          #113=(CWidgetStyle "Void" 0 0 0 0 0) 
COMMENT          #114=(CWidgetStyle "General Label" 1 (LOGPEN 0 0 0) 1 0 1 
COMMENT                (LOGFONT 0 0 0 0 400 0 0 0 0 3 2 1 18 "Times New Roman") 0.91 0 
COMMENT                1 3 "@T @N " 0) 
COMMENT          #115=(CWidgetStyle "Position" 1 (LOGPEN 0 0 0) 1 0 0 0 0) 
COMMENT          #116=(CWidgetStyle "Annotation" 0 0 1 
COMMENT                (LOGFONT 0 0 0 0 400 0 0 0 0 3 2 1 18 "Times New Roman") 0.91 0 
COMMENT                0 0) 
COMMENT          #117=(CWidgetStyle "Position Label" 1 (LOGPEN 0 0 8388608) 1 0 1 
COMMENT                (LOGFONT 0 0 0 0 400 0 1 0 0 3 2 1 34 "Arial") 0.63 8388608 1 1 
COMMENT                "@N" 0) 
COMMENT          #118=(CWidgetStyle "Range" 1 (LOGPEN 0 0 0) 1 1 
COMMENT                (LOGBRUSH 0 16777215 0) 0 0 0) 
COMMENT          #119=(CWidgetStyle "Range Label" 1 (LOGPEN 0 0 8388608) 1 0 1 
COMMENT                (LOGFONT 0 0 0 0 400 0 1 0 0 3 2 1 34 "Arial") 0.63 8388608 1 1 
COMMENT                "@N" 0) 
COMMENT          #120=(CWidgetStyle "ORF Label" 1 (LOGPEN 0 0 49216) 1 0 1 
COMMENT                (LOGFONT 0 0 0 0 400 0 0 0 0 3 2 1 18 "Times New Roman") 
COMMENT                0.611111 0 1 65535 "@N" 0) 
COMMENT          #121=(CWidgetStyle "CDS Label" 1 (LOGPEN 0 0 4227264) 1 0 1 
COMMENT                (LOGFONT 0 0 0 0 400 0 0 0 0 3 2 1 34 "Arial") 0.555556 255 1 1 
COMMENT                "@N" 0) 
COMMENT          #122=(CWidgetStyle "Shape 5" 1 (LOGPEN 0 0 0) 3 1 
COMMENT                (LOGBRUSH 0 16777113 0) 1 
COMMENT                (LOGFONT 0 0 0 0 400 0 0 0 0 7 48 2 50 "Arial") 0.9 0 0 1 
COMMENT                (LOGSHAPE 9 1 0.8 1.8 0)) 
COMMENT          #123=(CWidgetStyle "CDS" 1 (LOGPEN 0 0 0) 1 1 (LOGBRUSH 2 39423 3) 0 0 
COMMENT                1 (LOGSHAPE 9 1 0.8 1.8 0)) 
COMMENT          #124=(CWidgetStyle "Label 2" 1 (LOGPEN 0 0 4227264) 1 0 1 
COMMENT                (LOGFONT 0 0 0 0 400 0 0 0 0 3 2 1 34 "Arial") 0.944444 8388608 
COMMENT                1 1 "@N" 0) 
COMMENT          #125=(CWidgetStyle "Label 3" 1 (LOGPEN 0 0 8421376) 1 0 1 
COMMENT                (LOGFONT 0 0 0 0 700 255 0 0 0 3 2 1 34 "Arial") 0.833333 255 1 
COMMENT                5 "@N (@S)" 0) 
COMMENT          #126=(CWidgetStyle "Label 4" 1 (LOGPEN 0 0 8437824) 1 0 1 
COMMENT                (LOGFONT 0 0 0 0 400 0 0 0 0 3 2 1 34 "Arial") 0.722222 0 1 5 
COMMENT                "@N (@S)" 0)) 0.164644 1.74233 0.164644 2.53336 
COMMENT         (70 (CShapeMapEntry 0 "Unique RSite" 1 "Uniq RSite Label") 67 
COMMENT          (CShapeMapEntry 0 "ORF" 0 "ORF Label")) 40.0378 40.0378 39 39 0.1 
COMMENT         -6293) 1 1 0 1 1 
COMMENT        (mapper: 20.1564 -19.7027 40.0378 40.0378 0.01 10 -1 6927 6927 1 0 0) 
COMMENT        #127=(CGroupWidget (CWidget 0 (0 0) 1 2 0 0 Nil -600 100) 
COMMENT              (CObjectList 
COMMENT               #128=(CGroupWidget (CWidget 1 (0 0) 1 2 0 0 Nil -251 100) 
COMMENT                     (CObjectList 
COMMENT                      #129=(CAxis 
COMMENT                            (CWideLine 
COMMENT                             (CWidget 0 (0 0) 1 2 0 0 #93# 100793580 0) 
COMMENT                             (LOGPEN 0 0 10079436) 2 (LOGBRUSH 0 13434879 0) 1 
COMMENT                             6.27509 6.27309 1 0.0214037) 0.0905614) 
COMMENT                      #130=(CLabel 
COMMENT                            (CWidget 1001 (0 0) 1 2 0 0 #90# 100831216 100) 
COMMENT                            (LOGPEN 0 0 0) 1 
COMMENT                            (LOGFONT 58 22 0 0 400 0 0 0 0 3 2 1 34 "Verdana") 
COMMENT                            1.74233 0.833333 0 
COMMENT                            "pET28a CrtE B I T7 promtoer and terminator with spacers" 
COMMENT                            "@N" 1 0 0.871165 0 -10 33.0438 1.47361 Nil) 
COMMENT                      #131=(CLabel (CWidget 1002 (0 0) 1 2 0 0 #89# 8 100) 
COMMENT                            (LOGPEN 0 0 0) 1 
COMMENT                            (LOGFONT 38 14 0 0 400 0 0 0 0 3 2 1 18 "Georgia") 
COMMENT                            1.74233 0.555556 0 "6927 bp" "@L bp" 16 0 -0.871165 
COMMENT                            0 -10.8 2.92224 0.974079 Nil)) (CObjectList)) 
COMMENT               #132=(CGroupWidget (CWidget 10 (6 0) 1 2 0 0 Nil -782 100) 
COMMENT                     (CObjectList 
COMMENT                      #133=(CGroupWidget 
COMMENT                            (CWidget 4 (7 4 0) 1 2 0 0 Nil -600 100) 
COMMENT                            (CObjectList 
COMMENT                             #134=(CWideArrow 
COMMENT                                   (CWideLine 
COMMENT                                    (CWidget 0 (3 #12# 0) 1 2 0 0 #91# 0 100) 
COMMENT                                    (LOGPEN 0 0 3355545) 1 
COMMENT                                    (LOGBRUSH 0 6724095 0) 1 5.92181 6.19621 1 
COMMENT                                    0.082322) 0.8 1.8 0) 
COMMENT                             #135=(CLabel 
COMMENT                                   (CWidget 0 (0 0) 1 2 0 0 #88# -1044266557 100) 
COMMENT                                   (LOGPEN 0 0 0) 1 
COMMENT                                   (LOGFONT 46 17 0 0 700 0 0 0 0 3 2 1 34 
COMMENT                                    "Arial") 1.74233 0.666667 0 
COMMENT                                   "ran prec WP 053965318.1" "@N" 1 12.0055 
COMMENT                                   12.1963 0 -10 9.94061 1.07399 #134#) 
COMMENT                             #136=(CWideArrow 
COMMENT                                   (CWideLine 
COMMENT                                    (CWidget 0 (3 #13# 0) 1 2 0 0 #91# 0 100) 
COMMENT                                    (LOGPEN 0 0 3355545) 1 
COMMENT                                    (LOGBRUSH 0 6724095 0) 1 4.58603 5.81947 1 
COMMENT                                    0.082322) 0.8 1.8 0) 
COMMENT                             #137=(CLabel 
COMMENT                                   (CWidget 0 (0 0) 1 2 0 0 #88# 101107536 100) 
COMMENT                                   (LOGPEN 0 0 0) 1 
COMMENT                                   (LOGFONT 46 17 0 0 700 0 0 0 0 3 2 1 34 
COMMENT                                    "Arial") 1.74233 0.666667 0 
COMMENT                                   "ran WP 053965318.1" "@N" 1 17.5977 3.48466 0 
COMMENT                                   -10 7.94249 1.07399 #136#)) (CObjectList)) 
COMMENT                      #138=(CGroupWidget 
COMMENT                            (CWidget 21 (7 21 0) 1 2 0 0 Nil -949 100) 
COMMENT                            (CObjectList 
COMMENT                             #139=(CScratch 
COMMENT                                   (CWidget 0 (3 #2# 0) 1 2 0 0 #96# 101253624 
COMMENT                                    100) (LOGPEN 0 8 13395507) 10 1 6.27319 1.9 
COMMENT                                   0.082322 1) 
COMMENT                             #140=(CLabel 
COMMENT                                   (CWidget 0 (0 0) 1 2 0 0 #88# 57040232 100) 
COMMENT                                   (LOGPEN 0 0 0) 1 
COMMENT                                   (LOGFONT 46 17 0 0 700 0 0 0 0 3 2 1 34 
COMMENT                                    "Arial") 1.74233 0.666667 0 "Adapter ATGG" 
COMMENT                                   "@N" 1 4.45535 17.4233 0 -10 5.86945 1.07399 
COMMENT                                   #139#) 
COMMENT                             #141=(CScratch 
COMMENT                                   (CWidget 0 (3 #5# 0) 1 2 0 0 #96# 101085832 
COMMENT                                    100) (LOGPEN 0 8 13395507) 10 1 5.87472 1.9 
COMMENT                                   0.082322 1) 
COMMENT                             #142=(CLabel 
COMMENT                                   (CWidget 0 (0 0) 1 2 0 0 #88# 100856776 100) 
COMMENT                                   (LOGPEN 0 0 0) 1 
COMMENT                                   (LOGFONT 46 17 0 0 700 0 0 0 0 3 2 1 34 
COMMENT                                    "Arial") 1.74233 0.666667 0 "Adapter CCCT" 
COMMENT                                   "@N" 1 13.935 8.71165 0 -10 5.86945 1.07399 
COMMENT                                   #141#) 
COMMENT                             #143=(CScratch 
COMMENT                                   (CWidget 0 (3 #7# 0) 1 2 0 0 #96# 101252840 
COMMENT                                    100) (LOGPEN 0 8 13395507) 10 1 4.53894 1.9 
COMMENT                                   0.082322 1) 
COMMENT                             #144=(CLabel 
COMMENT                                   (CWidget 0 (0 0) 1 2 0 0 #88# 100858816 100) 
COMMENT                                   (LOGPEN 0 0 0) 1 
COMMENT                                   (LOGFONT 46 17 0 0 700 0 0 0 0 3 2 1 34 
COMMENT                                    "Arial") 1.74233 0.666667 0 "Adapter AGCG" 
COMMENT                                   "@N" 1 16.7135 -3.48466 0 -10 5.96936 1.07399 
COMMENT                                   #143#) 
COMMENT                             #145=(CWideArrow 
COMMENT                                   (CWideLine 
COMMENT                                    (CWidget 0 (3 #8# 0) 1 2 0 0 #92# 0 100) 
COMMENT                                    (LOGPEN 0 0 6723840) 1 
COMMENT                                    (LOGBRUSH 0 10079334 0) 0.835356 6.27319 
COMMENT                                    4.53531 1 0.082322) 0.8 1.8 0) 
COMMENT                             #146=(CLabel 
COMMENT                                   (CWidget 0 (0 0) 1 2 0 0 #88# 459753776 100) 
COMMENT                                   (LOGPEN 0 0 0) 1 
COMMENT                                   (LOGFONT 46 17 0 0 700 0 0 0 0 3 2 1 34 
COMMENT                                    "Arial") 1.74233 0.666667 0 
COMMENT                                   "pET28a backbone" "@N" 1 -14.8422 -8.71165 0 
COMMENT                                   -10 7.0933 1.07399 #145#)) (CObjectList)) 
COMMENT                      #147=(CGroupWidget 
COMMENT                            (CWidget 30 (7 30 0) 1 2 0 0 Nil -1158 100) 
COMMENT                            (CObjectList 
COMMENT                             #148=(CPromoterArrow 
COMMENT                                   (CLine 
COMMENT                                    (CWidget 0 (3 #3# 0) 1 2 0 0 #110# 0 100) 
COMMENT                                    (LOGPEN 0 4 128) 6 1.16464 6.1823 6.26956) 
COMMENT                                   0.4 0.082322 1.08464 1.8 1.8 0) 
COMMENT                             #149=(CLabel 
COMMENT                                   (CWidget 0 (0 0) 1 2 0 0 #88# 100744280 100) 
COMMENT                                   (LOGPEN 0 0 0) 1 
COMMENT                                   (LOGFONT 46 17 0 0 700 0 0 0 0 3 2 1 34 
COMMENT                                    "Arial") 1.74233 0.666667 0 "T7 promoter" 
COMMENT                                   "@N" 1 4.3735 13.9386 0 -10 4.9703 1.07399 
COMMENT                                   #148#) 
COMMENT                             #150=(CPromoterArrow 
COMMENT                                   (CLine 
COMMENT                                    (CWidget 0 (3 #9# 0) 1 2 0 0 #110# 0 100) 
COMMENT                                    (LOGPEN 0 4 128) 6 1.16464 5.78383 5.87109) 
COMMENT                                   0.4 0.082322 1.08464 1.8 1.8 0) 
COMMENT                             #151=(CLabel 
COMMENT                                   (CWidget 0 (0 0) 1 2 0 0 #88# -943470636 100) 
COMMENT                                   (LOGPEN 0 0 0) 1 
COMMENT                                   (LOGFONT 46 17 0 0 700 0 0 0 0 3 2 1 34 
COMMENT                                    "Arial") 1.74233 0.666667 0 "T7 Promoter" 
COMMENT                                   "@N" 1 15.4003 5.22699 0 -10 5.02026 1.07399 
COMMENT                                   #150#)) (CObjectList)) 
COMMENT                      #152=(CGroupWidget 
COMMENT                            (CWidget 43 (7 43 0) 1 2 0 0 Nil -842 100) 
COMMENT                            (CObjectList 
COMMENT                             #153=(CScratch 
COMMENT                                   (CWidget 0 (3 #6# 0) 1 2 0 0 #96# 100531520 
COMMENT                                    100) (LOGPEN 0 8 13395507) 10 1 5.91818 1.9 
COMMENT                                   0.082322 1) 
COMMENT                             #154=(CLabel 
COMMENT                                   (CWidget 0 (0 0) 1 2 0 0 #88# 101101616 100) 
COMMENT                                   (LOGPEN 0 0 0) 1 
COMMENT                                   (LOGFONT 46 17 0 0 700 0 0 0 0 3 2 1 34 
COMMENT                                    "Arial") 1.74233 0.666667 0 "T7 terminator" 
COMMENT                                   "@N" 1 12.0848 10.454 0 -10 5.41988 1.07399 
COMMENT                                   #153#) 
COMMENT                             #155=(CScratch 
COMMENT                                   (CWidget 0 (3 #11# 0) 1 2 0 0 #96# 101085552 
COMMENT                                    100) (LOGPEN 0 8 13395507) 10 1 4.5824 1.9 
COMMENT                                   0.082322 1) 
COMMENT                             #156=(CLabel 
COMMENT                                   (CWidget 0 (0 0) 1 2 0 0 #88# 57648432 100) 
COMMENT                                   (LOGPEN 0 0 0) 1 
COMMENT                                   (LOGFONT 46 17 0 0 700 0 0 0 0 3 2 1 34 
COMMENT                                    "Arial") 1.74233 0.666667 0 "T7 Terminator" 
COMMENT                                   "@N" 1 16.5701 -1.74233 0 -10 5.64467 1.07399 
COMMENT                                   #155#)) (CObjectList)) 
COMMENT                      #157=(CGroupWidget 
COMMENT                            (CWidget 103 (7 103 0) 1 2 0 0 Nil -461 100) 
COMMENT                            (CObjectList 
COMMENT                             #158=(CScratch 
COMMENT                                   (CWidget 0 (3 #4# 0) 1 2 0 0 #96# 101085912 
COMMENT                                    100) (LOGPEN 0 8 13395507) 10 1 6.25236 1.9 
COMMENT                                   0.082322 1) 
COMMENT                             #159=(CLabel (CWidget 0 (0 0) 1 2 0 0 #88# 8 100) 
COMMENT                                   (LOGPEN 0 0 0) 1 
COMMENT                                   (LOGFONT 46 17 0 0 700 0 0 0 0 3 2 1 34 
COMMENT                                    "Arial") 1.74233 0.666667 0 "lac operator" 
COMMENT                                   "@N" 1 4.05901 15.681 0 -10 4.84542 1.07399 
COMMENT                                   #158#) 
COMMENT                             #160=(CScratch 
COMMENT                                   (CWidget 0 (3 #10# 0) 1 2 0 0 #96# 101086032 
COMMENT                                    100) (LOGPEN 0 8 13395507) 10 1 5.85389 1.9 
COMMENT                                   0.082322 1) 
COMMENT                             #161=(CLabel 
COMMENT                                   (CWidget 0 (0 0) 1 2 0 0 #88# -942356524 100) 
COMMENT                                   (LOGPEN 0 0 0) 1 
COMMENT                                   (LOGFONT 46 17 0 0 700 0 0 0 0 3 2 1 34 
COMMENT                                    "Arial") 1.74233 0.666667 0 "lac operator" 
COMMENT                                   "@N" 1 14.5475 6.96932 0 -10 4.84542 1.07399 
COMMENT                                   #160#)) (CObjectList))) (CObjectList)) 
COMMENT               #162=(CGroupWidget (CWidget 11 (8 0) 1 2 0 0 Nil -879 100) 
COMMENT                     (CObjectList 
COMMENT                      #163=(CGroupWidget 
COMMENT                            (CWidget 4 (10 #1# 0) 1 2 0 0 Nil -182 100) 
COMMENT                            (CObjectList 
COMMENT                             #164=(CScratch 
COMMENT                                   (CWidget 1 (1 #1# 1) 1 2 0 0 #95# 100439872 
COMMENT                                    100) (LOGPEN 0 6 10053171) 8 1 1.775 1.9 
COMMENT                                   0.082322 1) 
COMMENT                             #165=(CLabel (CWidget 0 (0 0) 1 2 0 0 #87# 8 100) 
COMMENT                                   (LOGPEN 0 0 13408563) 1 
COMMENT                                   (LOGFONT 38 14 0 0 400 0 0 0 0 3 2 1 18 
COMMENT                                    "Georgia") 1.74233 0.555556 0 
COMMENT                                   "{\\i Bbs}I (4968)" "@N (@S)" 5 -15.4336 
COMMENT                                   -3.48466 0 -10 4.34589 0.974079 #164#) 
COMMENT                             #166=(CScratch 
COMMENT                                   (CWidget 2 (1 #1# 2) 1 2 0 0 #95# 0 100) 
COMMENT                                   (LOGPEN 0 6 10053171) 8 1 1.44898 1.9 
COMMENT                                   0.082322 1) 
COMMENT                             #167=(CLabel 
COMMENT                                   (CWidget 0 (0 0) 1 2 0 0 #87# 100431704 100) 
COMMENT                                   (LOGPEN 0 0 13408563) 1 
COMMENT                                   (LOGFONT 38 14 0 0 400 0 0 0 0 3 2 1 18 
COMMENT                                    "Georgia") 1.74233 0.555556 0 
COMMENT                                   "{\\i Bbs}I (5328)" "@N (@S)" 5 -15.5557 
COMMENT                                   1.74233 0 -10 4.27096 0.974079 #166#) 
COMMENT                             #168=(CScratch 
COMMENT                                   (CWidget 3 (1 #1# 3) 1 2 0 0 #95# 0 100) 
COMMENT                                   (LOGPEN 0 6 10053171) 8 1 1.11028 1.9 
COMMENT                                   0.082322 1) 
COMMENT                             #169=(CLabel 
COMMENT                                   (CWidget 0 (0 0) 1 2 0 0 #87# 101120496 100) 
COMMENT                                   (LOGPEN 0 0 13408563) 1 
COMMENT                                   (LOGFONT 38 14 0 0 400 0 0 0 0 3 2 1 18 
COMMENT                                    "Georgia") 1.74233 0.555556 0 
COMMENT                                   "{\\i Bbs}I (5702)" "@N (@S)" 5 -14.7295 
COMMENT                                   5.22699 0 -10 4.34589 0.974079 #168#) 
COMMENT                             #170=(CScratch 
COMMENT                                   (CWidget 4 (1 #1# 4) 1 2 0 0 #95# 100531328 
COMMENT                                    100) (LOGPEN 0 6 10053171) 8 1 0.803279 1.9 
COMMENT                                   0.082322 1) 
COMMENT                             #171=(CLabel (CWidget 0 (0 0) 1 2 0 0 #87# 8 100) 
COMMENT                                   (LOGPEN 0 0 13408563) 1 
COMMENT                                   (LOGFONT 38 14 0 0 400 0 0 0 0 3 2 1 18 
COMMENT                                    "Georgia") 1.74233 0.555556 0 
COMMENT                                   "{\\i Bbs}I (6041)" "@N (@S)" 5 -12.8112 
COMMENT                                   8.71165 0 -10 4.34589 0.974079 #170#)) 
COMMENT                            (CObjectList))) (CObjectList)) 
COMMENT               #172=(CGroupWidget (CWidget 14 (16 0) 1 2 0 0 Nil 543236211 100) 
COMMENT                     (CObjectList) (CObjectList)) 
COMMENT               #173=(CGroupWidget (CWidget 12 (0 0) 1 2 0 0 Nil 1836020336 100) 
COMMENT                     (CObjectList) (CObjectList))) (CObjectList))) 
COMMENT       (CSeqView 10 10 (CObjectList) (CObList) 1 (CObList)) (CObList) 87462704 
COMMENT       (CStringList) 2082602632 0 (CObList)))
FEATURES             Location/Qualifiers
     misc_feature    1..4
                     /vntifkey="21"
                     /label=Adapter\ATGG
     promoter        5..21
                     /vntifkey="30"
                     /label=T7\promoter
     operon          24..47
                     /vntifkey="103"
                     /label=lac\operator
     misc_feature    441..444
                     /vntifkey="21"
                     /label=Adapter\CCCT
     terminator      393..440
                     /vntifkey="43"
                     /label=T7\terminator
     misc_feature    1916..1919
                     /vntifkey="21"
                     /label=Adapter\AGCG
     misc_feature    1920..6927
                     /vntifkey="21"
                     /label=pET28a\backbone
     promoter        445..461
                     /vntifkey="30"
                     /label=T7\Promoter
     operon          464..487
                     /vntifkey="103"
                     /label=lac\operator
     terminator      1868..1915
                     /vntifkey="43"
                     /label=T7\Terminator
     CDS             86..388
                     /vntifkey="4"
                     /label=ran_prec_WP_053965318.1
     CDS             502..1863
                     /vntifkey="4"
                     /label=ran_WP_053965318.1
BASE COUNT     1740 a      1783 c      1749 g      1655 t 
ORIGIN
        1 atggtaatac gactcactat aggggaattg tgagcggata acaattccaa ggagatatac 
       61 aatgcaccac caccaccacc acgcaatgct taaagccatc aataaaagtg caaaggaagg 
      121 ctacttcgaa aacgcgcacg cggcatgtac aaagtgcgat cctcaggatg tctgtaagtt 
      181 atgcgatgtc cgtgattcct gtacccagtg tgactcggaa tggtgctggc ccctggtgaa 
      241 agattgggtc taagtatcga aagtacagga ctagccttcc tagcaaccgc gggctgggag 
      301 tctgagacat cactcaagat atatgctcgg taacgtatgc tctagccatc taactattcc 
      361 ctatgtctta taggggccta cgttatctcg gtctagcata accccttggg gcctctaaac 
      421 gggtcttgag gggttttttg cccttaatac gactcactat aggggaattg tgagcggata 
      481 acaattccaa ggagatatac aatggacaac aacgcactga accttaaaac gcacaaaatc 
      541 tttgagtaca agggatcaaa ttacctgttt atcagcgaca ccgccagcct gttcgaaatt 
      601 gatgaggatc tgaaacgcgc gattgacagc gagaataaca tctttcgtac tcgcaacctt 
      661 aacaataagg atgagattat caactcatta gacaaagcgg gtttcctgaa ggatagcttt 
      721 cgtgaaccag acctgctggg tatcatcgag gagcaggacc ccaccgccct cgttctgatg 
      781 ctgtcgcaaa actgcaactt acgctgcact tattgttatg ccggcgacgg cgaatactcc 
      841 aacaagggtt ttatgagtaa agaaatcgct aagaaggcca tcgattacgt attcatgaac 
      901 tacgataacg accgtattac gttaattctt ttcggcggag agccgctgtt aaacattgaa 
      961 ttgtttgaat attgcattga gtacgggaaa ttaaaagcca aggagacgaa caaatccatt 
     1021 gcgttctcga ctaccaccaa cgccacgctg ttaaaccccg agaactccaa gctgatccgt 
     1081 gacaataact tcactgtgac cattagcatt gacggggata aagagacgca caataagaat 
     1141 cgtttcgacg tgaatcgcca gggtacgtat gataaagttg ttgagaagat caacaaatat 
     1201 cttggaacgc gtaatatcag cgcacgcgcc accctgacaa aacacaaccc taacattaaa 
     1261 gatatctatg aacacctgta taagttgggc tttggcagca ttcatattag tccaagcatt 
     1321 gaatttatgg atggaaacgc atatgaagag ctgacgatgc attatatcaa ccttatcgaa 
     1381 gaattccgta agcgtctgaa cgagaaggat tacgagtatt gcattaaaat gtcgaacctc 
     1441 gtaagttatc tccagcgtat tcacaatggc ggcttacgcc gcaaattctg tggcgcctat 
     1501 aataacatga ttaccgtgga catcgacggc aagatttatg gctgtcaccg tttcgtgtcg 
     1561 aacccgccat tctactatgg caaagcaaac tctgacatta ttatcgatga caagaagaag 
     1621 aacgaataca ttcaattgat ggtcaagaat acgaattcgc cgtgccagga ttgctggatc 
     1681 ttaggcctct gcggtggcgg gtgcccggcg gaaaacttga acgcgacagg cgacgtgacg 
     1741 aaaccacatg gtctgacgtg cgagcacttg cgccagatta tgccagaggt gatccgtctg 
     1801 tacctggatc tgaccaacga gcagaaggat atccttttcc gtgagaatga gggtaaggat 
     1861 taacggtcta gcataacccc ttggggcctc taaacgggtc ttgaggggtt ttttgagcgc 
     1921 tgaaaggagg aactatatcc ggattggcga atgggnnnnn nnnnnnnnnn nnnnnnnnnn 
     1981 nnnnnnnnnn nnnnnnnnnn nnnnnnnnnn nnnnnnnnnn nnnnnnnnnn nnnnnnnnnn 
     2041 nnnnnnnnnn nnnnnnnnnn nnnnnnnnnn nnnnnnnnnc nnnnnnnnnn nnnnnnnnnn 
     2101 nnnnnnnnnn nnnnnnnnnn nnnnnnnnnn nnnnnnnnnn nnnnnnnnnn nnnnnnnnnn 
     2161 nnnnnnnnnn nannnnnnnn nnnnnnnnnn nnnnnnnnnn nnnnnnnnnn nnnnnnnnnn 
     2221 ncctttgacg ttggagtcca cgttctttnn nnnnnnnnnn nnnnnnnnnn nnnnnnnnnn 
     2281 nnnnnaccct atctcggtct attcttttga tttataaggg attttgccga tttcggccta 
     2341 ttggttaaaa aatgagctga tttaacaaaa atttaacgcg aattttaaca aaatattaac 
     2401 gtttacaatt tcaggtggca cttttcgggg aaatgtgcgc ggaaccccta tttgtttatt 
     2461 tttctaaata cattcaaata tgtatccgct catgaattaa ttcttagaaa aactcatcga 
     2521 gcatcaaatg aaactgcaat ttattcatat caggattatc aataccatat ttttgaaaaa 
     2581 gccgtttctg taatgaagga gaaaactcac cgaggcagtt ccataggatg gcaagatcct 
     2641 ggtatcggtc tgcgattccg actcgtccaa catcaataca acctattaat ttcccctcgt 
     2701 caaaaataag gttatcaagt gagaaatcac catgagtgac gactgaatcc ggtgagaatg 
     2761 gcaaaagttt atgcatttct ttccagactt gttcaacagg ccagccatta cgctcgtcat 
     2821 caaaatcact cgcatcaacc aaaccgttat tcattcgtga ttgcgcctga gcgagacgaa 
     2881 atacgcgatc gctgttaaaa ggacaattac aaacaggaat cgaatgcaac cggcgcagga 
     2941 acactgccag cgcatcaaca atattttcac ctgaatcagg atattcttct aatacctgga 
     3001 atgctgtttt cccggggatc gcagtggtga gtaaccatgc atcatcagga gtacggataa 
     3061 aatgcttgat ggtcggaaga ggcataaatt ccgtcagcca gtttagtctg accatctcat 
     3121 ctgtaacatc attggcaacg ctacctttgc catgtttcag aaacaactct ggcgcatcgg 
     3181 gcttcccata caatcgatag attgtcgcac ctgattgccc gacattatcg cgagcccatt 
     3241 tatacccata taaatcagca tccatgttgg aatttaatcg cggcctagag caagacgttt 
     3301 cccgttgaat atggctcata acaccccttg tattactgtt tatgtaagca gacagtttta 
     3361 ttgttcatga ccaaaatccc ttaacgtgag ttttcgttcc actgagcgtc agaccccgta 
     3421 gaaaagatca aaggatcttc ttgagatcct ttttttctgc gcgtaatctg ctgcttgcaa 
     3481 acaaaaaaac caccgctacc agcggtggtt tgtttgccgg atcaagagct accaactctt 
     3541 tttccgaagg taactggctt cagcagagcg cagataccaa atactgtcct tctagtgtag 
     3601 ccgtagttag gccaccactt caagaactct gtagcaccgc ctacatacct cgctctgcta 
     3661 atcctgttac cagtggctgc tgccagtggc gataagtcgt gtcttaccgg gttggactca 
     3721 agacgatagt taccggataa ggcgcagcgg tcgggctgaa cggggggttc gtgcacacag 
     3781 cccagcttgg agcgaacgac ctacaccgaa ctgagatacc tacagcgtga gctatgagaa 
     3841 agcgccacgc ttcccgaagg gagaaaggcg gacaggtatc cggtaagcgg cagggtcgga 
     3901 acaggagagc gcacgaggga gcttccaggg ggaaacgcct ggtatcttta tagtcctgtc 
     3961 gggtttcgcc acctctgact tgagcgtcga tttttgtgat gctcgtcagg ggggcggagc 
     4021 ctatggaaaa acgccagcaa cgcggccttt ttacggttcc tggccttttg ctggcctttt 
     4081 gctcacatgt tctttcctgc gttatcccct gattctgtgg ataaccgtat taccgccttt 
     4141 gagtgagctg ataccgctcg ccgcagccga acgaccgagc gcagcgagtc agtgagcgag 
     4201 gaagcggaag agcgcctgat gcggtatttt ctccttacgc atctgtgcgg tatttcacac 
     4261 cgcatatatg gtgcactctc agtacaatct gctctgatgc cgcatagtta agccagtata 
     4321 cactccgcta tcgctacgtg actgggtcat ggctgcgccc cgacacccgc caacacccgc 
     4381 tgacgcgccc tgacgggctt gtctgctccc ggcatccgct tacagacaag ctgtgaccgt 
     4441 ctccgggagc tgcatgtgtc agaggttttc accgtcatca ccgaaacgcg cgaggcagct 
     4501 gcggtaaagc tcatcagcgt ggtcgtgaag cgattcacag atgtctgcct gttcatccgc 
     4561 gtccagctcg ttgagtttct ccagaagcgt taatgtctgg cttctgataa agcgggccat 
     4621 gttaagggcg gttttttcct gtttggtcac tgatgcctcc gtgtaagggg gatttctgtt 
     4681 catgggggta atgataccga tgaaacgaga gaggatgctc acgatacggg ttactgatga 
     4741 tgaacatgcc cggttactgg aacgttgtga gggtaaacaa ctggcggtat ggatgcggcg 
     4801 ggaccagaga aaaatcactc agggtcaatg ccagcgcttc gttaatacag atgtaggtgt 
     4861 tccacagggt agccagcagc atcctgcgat gcagatccgg aacataatgg tgcagggcgc 
     4921 tgacttccgc gtttccagac tttacgaaac acggaaaccg aagaccattc atgttgttgc 
     4981 tcaggtcgca gacgttttgc agcagcagtc gcttcacgtt cgctcgcgta tcggtgattc 
     5041 attctgctaa ccagtaaggc aaccccgcca gcctagccgg gtcctcaacg acaggagcac 
     5101 gatcatgcgc acccgtgggg ccgccatgcc ggcgataatg gcctgcttct cgccgaaacg 
     5161 tttggtggcg ggaccagtga cgaaggcttg agcgagggcg tgcaagattc cgaataccgc 
     5221 aagcgacagg ccgatcatcg tcgcgctcca gcgaaagcgg tcctcgccga aaatgaccca 
     5281 gagcgctgcc ggcacctgtc ctacgagttg catgataaag aagacagtca taagtgcggc 
     5341 gacgatagtc atgccccgcg cccaccggaa ggagctgact gggttgaagg ctctcaaggg 
     5401 catcggtcga gatcccggtg cctaatgagt gagctaactt acattaattg cgttgcgctc 
     5461 actgcccgct ttccagtcgg gaaacctgtc gtgccagctg cattaatgaa tcggccaacg 
     5521 cgcggggaga ggcggtttgc gtattgggcg ccagggtggt ttttcttttc accagtgaga 
     5581 cgggcaacag ctgattgccc ttcaccgcct ggccctgaga gagttgcagc aagcggtcca 
     5641 cgctggtttg ccccagcagg cgaaaatcct gtttgatggt ggttaacggc gggatataac 
     5701 atgagctgtc ttcggtatcg tcgtatccca ctaccgagat atccgcacca acgcgcagcc 
     5761 cggactcggt aatggcgcgc attgcgccca gcgccatctg atcgttggca accagcatcg 
     5821 cagtgggaac gatgccctca ttcagcattt gcatggtttg ttgaaaaccg gacatggcac 
     5881 tccagtcgcc ttcccgttcc gctatcggct gaatttgatt gcgagtgaga tatttatgcc 
     5941 agccagccag acgcagacgc gccgagacag aacttaatgg gcccgctaac agcgcgattt 
     6001 gctggtgacc caatgcgacc agatgctcca cgcccagtcg cgtaccgtct tcatgggaga 
     6061 aaataatact gttgatgggt gtctggtcag agacatcaag aaataacgcc ggaacattag 
     6121 tgcaggcagc ttccacagca atggcatcct ggtcatccag cggatagtta atgatcagcc 
     6181 cactgacgcg ttgcgcgaga agattgtgca ccgccgcttt acaggcttcg acgccgcttc 
     6241 gttctaccat cgacaccacc acgctggcac ccagttgatc ggcgcgagat ttaatcgccg 
     6301 cgacaatttg cgacggcgcg tgcagggcca gactggaggt ggcaacgcca atcagcaacg 
     6361 actgtttgcc cgccagttgt tgtgccacgc ggttgggaat gtaattcagc tccgccatcg 
     6421 ccgcttccac tttttcccgc gttttcgcag aaacgtggct ggcctggttc accacgcggg 
     6481 aaacggtctg ataagagaca ccggcatact ctgcgacatc gtataacgtt actggtttca 
     6541 cattcaccac cctgaattga ctctcttccg ggcgctatca tgccataccg cgaaaggttt 
     6601 tgcgccattc gatggtgtcc gggatctcga cgctctccct tatgcgactc ctgcattagg 
     6661 aagcagccca gtagtaggtt gaggccgttg agcaccgccg ccgcaaggaa tggtgcatgc 
     6721 aaggagatgg cgcccaacag tcccccggcc acggggcctg ccaccatacc cacgccgaaa 
     6781 caagcgctca tgagcccgaa gtggcgagcc cgatcttccc catcggtgat gtcggcgata 
     6841 taggcgccag caaccgcacc tgtggcgccg gtgatgccgg ccacgatgcg tccggcgtag 
     6901 aggatcgaga tctcgatccc gcgaaat 
//
