# Supplementary material for: A scalable platform to discover antimicrobials of ribosomal origin
Source: Nat Commun. 2022 Oct 17;13:6135. doi: 10.1038/s41467-022-33890-w (PMC9576775; doi:10.1038/s41467-022-33890-w)
Supplement: Supplementary file 5 — Supplementary Data 2 [file 41467_2022_33890_MOESM5_ESM.zip › Supplementary Data 2/45.gb]

LOCUS       pET28a\CrtE\B\I\T7\promtoer\and\terminator\with\spacers        7110 bp    DNA     circular     29-MAR-2016
SOURCE      
  ORGANISM  
COMMENT     This file is created by Vector NTI
            http://www.invitrogen.com/
COMMENT     ORIGDB|GenBank
COMMENT     VNTDATE|-11171271|
COMMENT     VNTDBDATE|-11171271|
COMMENT     LSOWNER|
COMMENT     VNTNAME|pET28a CrtE B I T7 promtoer and terminator with spacers|
COMMENT     VNTAUTHORNAME|Demo User|
COMMENT     Vector_NTI_Display_Data_(Do_Not_Edit!)
COMMENT     (SXF 
COMMENT      (CGexDoc "pET28a CrtE B I T7 promtoer and terminator with spacers" 0 7110 
COMMENT       (CDBMol 0 0 1 1 1 0 0 0 0 "" "" 0 0 0 0 (CObList) (CObList) (CObList) 
COMMENT        (CObList) -1 "") 
COMMENT       (CDocSetData 1 1 0 0 0 0 "MAIN" 1 1 1 1 0 0 1 1 0 1 10 10 4294967295 50 0 
COMMENT        1 0 (CHomObj 0 0 0 3 75) (CWordArray) (CWordArray) 
COMMENT        (CStringList "BsaI" "BbsI") (CStringList "atg" "gtg") 
COMMENT        (CStringList "taa" "tga" "tag") (CObList) 1 "{(0,1),2}" 0 0 "" 0 
COMMENT        4294967295 0 0 0 0 0 0 0 "MAIN" 0 0 30 0 
COMMENT        (CProteinMotifSearchObject 70 20 1 1 1 1 0 0 1 0 0 0 0 0)) 
COMMENT       (CMolPar 0 0 1 2763 2763 1 7110 0 0 0 0 0 0 0 0) (CStringList) 
COMMENT       (CStringList) (CObList) (COAPar 25 250 50 0 6 4 3 7) 
COMMENT       (COAPar 25 250 50 0 6 4 3 7) (COAPar 25 250 50 0 6 4 3 7) 
COMMENT       (CObList #0=(CRSite (CStringList) "BsaI" "ggtctc" 8 12 0 0 "") 
COMMENT        #1=(CRSite (CStringList) "BbsI" "gaagac" 9 13 4 5151 0 5511 0 5885 1 
COMMENT            6224 1 0 "")) 
COMMENT       (CObList 
COMMENT        #2=(CFSignal (CObList) "Adapter ATGG" 21 0 0 1 4 0 (CStringList) 
COMMENT            (CStringList) 1 1 1 1 "1..4") 
COMMENT        #3=(CFSignal (CObList) "T7 promoter" 30 0 0 5 21 0 (CStringList) 
COMMENT            (CStringList) 1 1 1 1 "5..21") 
COMMENT        #4=(CFSignal (CObList) "lac operator" 103 0 0 24 47 0 (CStringList) 
COMMENT            (CStringList) 1 1 1 1 "24..47") 
COMMENT        #5=(CFSignal (CObList) "Adapter CCCT" 21 0 0 441 444 0 (CStringList) 
COMMENT            (CStringList) 1 1 1 1 "441..444") 
COMMENT        #6=(CFSignal (CObList) "T7 terminator" 43 0 0 393 440 0 (CStringList) 
COMMENT            (CStringList) 1 1 1 1 "393..440") 
COMMENT        #7=(CFSignal (CObList) "Adapter AGCG" 21 0 0 2099 2102 0 (CStringList) 
COMMENT            (CStringList) 1 1 1 1 "3348..3351") 
COMMENT        #8=(CFSignal (CObList) "pET28a backbone" 21 0 0 2103 7110 0 
COMMENT            (CStringList) (CStringList) 1 1 1 1 "3352..8359") 
COMMENT        #9=(CFSignal (CObList) "T7 Promoter" 30 0 0 445 461 0 (CStringList) 
COMMENT            (CStringList) 1 1 1 1 "445..461") 
COMMENT        #10=(CFSignal (CObList) "lac operator" 103 0 0 464 487 0 (CStringList) 
COMMENT             (CStringList) 1 1 1 1 "464..487") 
COMMENT        #11=(CFSignal (CObList) "T7 Terminator" 43 0 0 2051 2098 0 (CStringList) 
COMMENT             (CStringList) 1 1 1 1 "2321..2368") 
COMMENT        #12=(CFSignal (CObList) "sac_prec1_WP_118044036.1" 4 0 0 86 388 0 
COMMENT             (CStringList) (CStringList) 1 1 1 1 "") 
COMMENT        #13=(CFSignal (CObList) "sac_WP_118044036.1" 4 0 0 502 2046 0 
COMMENT             (CStringList) (CStringList) 1 1 1 1 "")) (CObList) (CObList) 
COMMENT       (CObList) (CObList) (CObList) (CObList) 
COMMENT       (CTextView 0 
COMMENT        #14=(CGroupPar (CParagraph 0 (0 0) 1 2 0 0 180) 
COMMENT             (CObjectList 
COMMENT              #15=(CRefLinePar 
COMMENT                   (CLinePar (CParagraph 0 (0 0) 0 2 0 0 233) 
COMMENT                    "pET28a CrtE B I T7 promtoer and terminator with spacers" 2) 
COMMENT                   5 "" 0 4) 
COMMENT              #16=(CFolderPar 
COMMENT                   (CGroupPar (CParagraph 1 (0 0) 1 1 0 0 178) 
COMMENT                    (CObjectList 
COMMENT                     #17=(CLinePar (CParagraph 0 (0 0) 1 2 1 0 180) 
COMMENT                          "DNA 'pET28a CrtE B I T7 promtoer and terminator with spacers'" 
COMMENT                          1) 
COMMENT                     #18=(CLinePar (CParagraph 0 (0 0) 1 2 1 0 180) 
COMMENT                          "Local object" 1) 
COMMENT                     #19=(CLinePar (CParagraph 0 (0 0) 1 2 1 0 180) 
COMMENT                          "Created: 03/29/16 07:06PM" 1) 
COMMENT                     #20=(CLinePar (CParagraph 0 (0 0) 1 2 1 0 180) 
COMMENT                          "Last Modified: 03/29/16 07:06PM" 1) 
COMMENT                     #21=(CLinePar (CParagraph 0 (0 0) 1 2 1 0 180) 
COMMENT                          "length: 7110 bp" 1) 
COMMENT                     #22=(CLinePar (CParagraph 0 (0 0) 1 2 1 0 180) 
COMMENT                          "storage type: Basic" 1) 
COMMENT                     #23=(CLinePar (CParagraph 0 (0 0) 1 2 1 0 180) 
COMMENT                          "form: Circular" 1))) "General Description") 
COMMENT              #24=(CFolderPar 
COMMENT                   (CGroupPar (CParagraph 2 (0 0) 1 1 0 0 178) 
COMMENT                    (CObjectList 
COMMENT                     #25=(CLinePar (CParagraph 0 (0 0) 1 2 1 0 180) 
COMMENT                          "Original Source Database: GenBank" 1) 
COMMENT                     #26=(CLinePar (CParagraph 0 (0 0) 1 2 1 0 180) 
COMMENT                          "Modification Date in the Original DB: 29-MAR-2016" 1))) 
COMMENT                   "Standard Fields") 
COMMENT              #27=(CRefLinePar 
COMMENT                   (CLinePar (CParagraph 0 (0 0) 0 2 0 0 233) "Comments" 2) 1 "" 
COMMENT                   0 0) 
COMMENT              #28=(CFolderPar 
COMMENT                   (CGroupPar (CParagraph 8 (0 0) 1 2 0 0 178) (CObjectList)) 
COMMENT                   "Annotations") 
COMMENT              #29=(CFolderPar 
COMMENT                   (CGroupPar (CParagraph 12 (6 0) 1 1 0 0 178) 
COMMENT                    (CObjectList 
COMMENT                     #30=(CFolderPar 
COMMENT                          (CGroupPar (CParagraph 4 (7 4 0) 1 1 1 0 178) 
COMMENT                           (CObjectList 
COMMENT                            #31=(CFolderPar 
COMMENT                                 (CGroupPar 
COMMENT                                  (CParagraph 86 (3 #12# 0) 1 2 2 0 327) 
COMMENT                                  (CObjectList 
COMMENT                                   #32=(CLinePar 
COMMENT                                        (CParagraph 0 (0 0) 1 2 3 0 180) 
COMMENT                                        "Start: 86    End: 388 " 1))) 
COMMENT                                 "sac_prec1_WP_118044036.1") 
COMMENT                            #33=(CFolderPar 
COMMENT                                 (CGroupPar 
COMMENT                                  (CParagraph 502 (3 #13# 0) 1 2 2 0 327) 
COMMENT                                  (CObjectList 
COMMENT                                   #34=(CLinePar 
COMMENT                                        (CParagraph 0 (0 0) 1 2 3 0 180) 
COMMENT                                        "Start: 502   End: 2046" 1))) 
COMMENT                                 "sac_WP_118044036.1"))) "CDS (2 total)") 
COMMENT                     #35=(CFolderPar 
COMMENT                          (CGroupPar (CParagraph 21 (7 21 0) 1 1 1 0 178) 
COMMENT                           (CObjectList 
COMMENT                            #36=(CFolderPar 
COMMENT                                 (CGroupPar (CParagraph 1 (3 #2# 0) 1 2 2 0 194) 
COMMENT                                  (CObjectList 
COMMENT                                   #37=(CLinePar 
COMMENT                                        (CParagraph 0 (0 0) 1 2 3 0 180) 
COMMENT                                        "Start: 1     End: 4   " 1) 
COMMENT                                   #38=(CLinePar 
COMMENT                                        (CParagraph 0 (0 0) 1 2 3 0 180) 
COMMENT                                        "Original Location Description:" 1) 
COMMENT                                   #39=(CLinePar 
COMMENT                                        (CParagraph 0 (0 0) 1 2 3 0 180) 
COMMENT                                        "   1..4" 1))) "Adapter ATGG") 
COMMENT                            #40=(CFolderPar 
COMMENT                                 (CGroupPar 
COMMENT                                  (CParagraph 441 (3 #5# 0) 1 2 2 0 194) 
COMMENT                                  (CObjectList 
COMMENT                                   #41=(CLinePar 
COMMENT                                        (CParagraph 0 (0 0) 1 2 3 0 180) 
COMMENT                                        "Start: 441   End: 444 " 1) 
COMMENT                                   #42=(CLinePar 
COMMENT                                        (CParagraph 0 (0 0) 1 2 3 0 180) 
COMMENT                                        "Original Location Description:" 1) 
COMMENT                                   #43=(CLinePar 
COMMENT                                        (CParagraph 0 (0 0) 1 2 3 0 180) 
COMMENT                                        "   441..444" 1))) "Adapter CCCT") 
COMMENT                            #44=(CFolderPar 
COMMENT                                 (CGroupPar 
COMMENT                                  (CParagraph 2099 (3 #7# 0) 1 2 2 0 194) 
COMMENT                                  (CObjectList 
COMMENT                                   #45=(CLinePar 
COMMENT                                        (CParagraph 0 (0 0) 1 2 3 0 180) 
COMMENT                                        "Start: 2099  End: 2102" 1) 
COMMENT                                   #46=(CLinePar 
COMMENT                                        (CParagraph 0 (0 0) 1 2 3 0 180) 
COMMENT                                        "Original Location Description:" 1) 
COMMENT                                   #47=(CLinePar 
COMMENT                                        (CParagraph 0 (0 0) 1 2 3 0 180) 
COMMENT                                        "   3348..3351" 1))) "Adapter AGCG") 
COMMENT                            #48=(CFolderPar 
COMMENT                                 (CGroupPar 
COMMENT                                  (CParagraph 2103 (3 #8# 0) 1 2 2 0 194) 
COMMENT                                  (CObjectList 
COMMENT                                   #49=(CLinePar 
COMMENT                                        (CParagraph 0 (0 0) 1 2 3 0 180) 
COMMENT                                        "Start: 2103  End: 7110" 1) 
COMMENT                                   #50=(CLinePar 
COMMENT                                        (CParagraph 0 (0 0) 1 2 3 0 180) 
COMMENT                                        "Original Location Description:" 1) 
COMMENT                                   #51=(CLinePar 
COMMENT                                        (CParagraph 0 (0 0) 1 2 3 0 180) 
COMMENT                                        "   3352..8359" 1))) "pET28a backbone"))) 
COMMENT                          "Misc. Feature (4 total)") 
COMMENT                     #52=(CFolderPar 
COMMENT                          (CGroupPar (CParagraph 30 (7 30 0) 1 1 1 0 178) 
COMMENT                           (CObjectList 
COMMENT                            #53=(CFolderPar 
COMMENT                                 (CGroupPar (CParagraph 5 (3 #3# 0) 1 2 2 0 194) 
COMMENT                                  (CObjectList 
COMMENT                                   #54=(CLinePar 
COMMENT                                        (CParagraph 0 (0 0) 1 2 3 0 180) 
COMMENT                                        "Start: 5     End: 21  " 1) 
COMMENT                                   #55=(CLinePar 
COMMENT                                        (CParagraph 0 (0 0) 1 2 3 0 180) 
COMMENT                                        "Original Location Description:" 1) 
COMMENT                                   #56=(CLinePar 
COMMENT                                        (CParagraph 0 (0 0) 1 2 3 0 180) 
COMMENT                                        "   5..21" 1))) "T7 promoter") 
COMMENT                            #57=(CFolderPar 
COMMENT                                 (CGroupPar 
COMMENT                                  (CParagraph 445 (3 #9# 0) 1 2 2 0 194) 
COMMENT                                  (CObjectList 
COMMENT                                   #58=(CLinePar 
COMMENT                                        (CParagraph 0 (0 0) 1 2 3 0 180) 
COMMENT                                        "Start: 445   End: 461 " 1) 
COMMENT                                   #59=(CLinePar 
COMMENT                                        (CParagraph 0 (0 0) 1 2 3 0 180) 
COMMENT                                        "Original Location Description:" 1) 
COMMENT                                   #60=(CLinePar 
COMMENT                                        (CParagraph 0 (0 0) 1 2 3 0 180) 
COMMENT                                        "   445..461" 1))) "T7 Promoter"))) 
COMMENT                          "Promoter Prokaryotic (2 total)") 
COMMENT                     #61=(CFolderPar 
COMMENT                          (CGroupPar (CParagraph 43 (7 43 0) 1 1 1 0 178) 
COMMENT                           (CObjectList 
COMMENT                            #62=(CFolderPar 
COMMENT                                 (CGroupPar 
COMMENT                                  (CParagraph 393 (3 #6# 0) 1 2 2 0 194) 
COMMENT                                  (CObjectList 
COMMENT                                   #63=(CLinePar 
COMMENT                                        (CParagraph 0 (0 0) 1 2 3 0 180) 
COMMENT                                        "Start: 393   End: 440 " 1) 
COMMENT                                   #64=(CLinePar 
COMMENT                                        (CParagraph 0 (0 0) 1 2 3 0 180) 
COMMENT                                        "Original Location Description:" 1) 
COMMENT                                   #65=(CLinePar 
COMMENT                                        (CParagraph 0 (0 0) 1 2 3 0 180) 
COMMENT                                        "   393..440" 1))) "T7 terminator") 
COMMENT                            #66=(CFolderPar 
COMMENT                                 (CGroupPar 
COMMENT                                  (CParagraph 2051 (3 #11# 0) 1 2 2 0 194) 
COMMENT                                  (CObjectList 
COMMENT                                   #67=(CLinePar 
COMMENT                                        (CParagraph 0 (0 0) 1 2 3 0 180) 
COMMENT                                        "Start: 2051  End: 2098" 1) 
COMMENT                                   #68=(CLinePar 
COMMENT                                        (CParagraph 0 (0 0) 1 2 3 0 180) 
COMMENT                                        "Original Location Description:" 1) 
COMMENT                                   #69=(CLinePar 
COMMENT                                        (CParagraph 0 (0 0) 1 2 3 0 180) 
COMMENT                                        "   2321..2368" 1))) "T7 Terminator"))) 
COMMENT                          "Terminator (2 total)") 
COMMENT                     #70=(CFolderPar 
COMMENT                          (CGroupPar (CParagraph 103 (7 103 0) 1 1 1 0 178) 
COMMENT                           (CObjectList 
COMMENT                            #71=(CFolderPar 
COMMENT                                 (CGroupPar 
COMMENT                                  (CParagraph 24 (3 #4# 0) 1 2 2 0 194) 
COMMENT                                  (CObjectList 
COMMENT                                   #72=(CLinePar 
COMMENT                                        (CParagraph 0 (0 0) 1 2 3 0 180) 
COMMENT                                        "Start: 24    End: 47  " 1) 
COMMENT                                   #73=(CLinePar 
COMMENT                                        (CParagraph 0 (0 0) 1 2 3 0 180) 
COMMENT                                        "Original Location Description:" 1) 
COMMENT                                   #74=(CLinePar 
COMMENT                                        (CParagraph 0 (0 0) 1 2 3 0 180) 
COMMENT                                        "   24..47" 1))) "lac operator") 
COMMENT                            #75=(CFolderPar 
COMMENT                                 (CGroupPar 
COMMENT                                  (CParagraph 464 (3 #10# 0) 1 2 2 0 194) 
COMMENT                                  (CObjectList 
COMMENT                                   #76=(CLinePar 
COMMENT                                        (CParagraph 0 (0 0) 1 2 3 0 180) 
COMMENT                                        "Start: 464   End: 487 " 1) 
COMMENT                                   #77=(CLinePar 
COMMENT                                        (CParagraph 0 (0 0) 1 2 3 0 180) 
COMMENT                                        "Original Location Description:" 1) 
COMMENT                                   #78=(CLinePar 
COMMENT                                        (CParagraph 0 (0 0) 1 2 3 0 180) 
COMMENT                                        "   464..487" 1))) "lac operator"))) 
COMMENT                          "Operon (2 total)"))) "Feature Map") 
COMMENT              #79=(CFolderPar 
COMMENT                   (CGroupPar (CParagraph 13 (0 0) 1 1 0 0 178) 
COMMENT                    (CObjectList 
COMMENT                     #80=(CRSFolderPar 
COMMENT                          (CFolderPar 
COMMENT                           (CGroupPar (CParagraph 100465144 (8 0) 1 1 1 0 178) 
COMMENT                            (CObjectList 
COMMENT                             #81=(CGroupPar 
COMMENT                                  (CParagraph 0 (10 #1# 0) 1 2 2 0 180) 
COMMENT                                  (CObjectList 
COMMENT                                   #82=(CLinePar 
COMMENT                                        (CParagraph 0 (1 #1# 1) 1 2 2 0 191) 
COMMENT                                        " N1: 5151 " 1) 
COMMENT                                   #83=(CLinePar 
COMMENT                                        (CParagraph 0 (1 #1# 2) 1 2 2 0 191) 
COMMENT                                        " N2: 5511 " 1) 
COMMENT                                   #84=(CLinePar 
COMMENT                                        (CParagraph 0 (1 #1# 3) 1 2 2 0 191) 
COMMENT                                        " N3: 5885 (on complementary strand)" 1) 
COMMENT                                   #85=(CLinePar 
COMMENT                                        (CParagraph 0 (1 #1# 4) 1 2 2 0 191) 
COMMENT                                        " N4: 6224 (on complementary strand)" 1))))) 
COMMENT                           "BbsI: 4 sites") 8 12 "GAAGACNNNNNNN" "CTTCTGNNNNNNN") 
COMMENT                     #86=(CRSFolderPar 
COMMENT                          (CFolderPar 
COMMENT                           (CGroupPar (CParagraph 100465368 (8 0) 1 1 1 0 178) 
COMMENT                            (CObjectList)) "BsaI: 0 sites") 7 11 "GGTCTCNNNNNN" 
COMMENT                          "CCAGAGNNNNNN"))) "Restriction/Methylation Map")))) 
COMMENT       (CGraphView 
COMMENT        (CWStyleSheet 
COMMENT         (CObjectList 
COMMENT          #87=(CWidgetStyle "RSite Label" 1 (LOGPEN 0 0 13408563) 1 0 1 
COMMENT               (LOGFONT 0 0 0 0 400 0 0 0 0 3 2 1 18 "Georgia") 0.555556 0 1 5 
COMMENT               "@N (@S)" 0) 
COMMENT          #88=(CWidgetStyle "Signal Label" 1 (LOGPEN 0 0 0) 1 0 1 
COMMENT               (LOGFONT 0 0 0 0 700 0 0 0 0 3 2 1 34 "Arial") 0.666667 0 1 1 
COMMENT               "@N" 0) 
COMMENT          #89=(CWidgetStyle "Molecule Label 2" 0 0 1 
COMMENT               (LOGFONT 0 0 0 0 400 0 0 0 0 3 2 1 18 "Georgia") 0.555556 0 1 16 
COMMENT               "@L bp" 0) 
COMMENT          #90=(CWidgetStyle "Molecule Label 1" 0 0 1 
COMMENT               (LOGFONT 0 0 0 0 400 0 0 0 0 3 2 1 34 "Verdana") 0.833333 0 1 1 
COMMENT               "@N" 0) 
COMMENT          #91=(CWidgetStyle "Shape 3" 1 (LOGPEN 0 0 3355545) 1 1 
COMMENT               (LOGBRUSH 0 6724095 0) 0 0 1 (LOGSHAPE 9 1 0.8 1.8 0)) 
COMMENT          #92=(CWidgetStyle "Shape 1" 1 (LOGPEN 0 0 6723840) 1 1 
COMMENT               (LOGBRUSH 0 10079334 0) 0 0 1 (LOGSHAPE 9 1 0.8 1.8 0)) 
COMMENT          #93=(CWidgetStyle "Axis" 1 (LOGPEN 0 0 10079436) 2 1 
COMMENT               (LOGBRUSH 0 13434879 0) 0 0 1 (LOGSHAPE 10 1 0 0 0)) 
COMMENT          #94=(CWidgetStyle "Line 2" 1 (LOGPEN 0 0 6723840) 8 0 0 0 1 
COMMENT               (LOGSHAPE 1 1.9 0 0 0)) 
COMMENT          #95=(CWidgetStyle "RSite" 1 (LOGPEN 0 0 10053171) 8 0 0 0 1 
COMMENT               (LOGSHAPE 1 1.9 0 0 0)) 
COMMENT          #96=(CWidgetStyle "Short Signal" 1 (LOGPEN 0 0 13395507) 10 0 0 0 1 
COMMENT               (LOGSHAPE 1 1.9 0 0 0)) 
COMMENT          #97=(CWidgetStyle "Uniq RSite Label" 1 (LOGPEN 0 0 153) 1 0 1 
COMMENT               (LOGFONT 0 0 0 0 400 0 0 0 0 3 2 1 18 "Georgia") 0.555556 128 1 5 
COMMENT               "@N (@S)" 0) 
COMMENT          #98=(CWidgetStyle "Vanilla" 1 (LOGPEN 0 0 0) 1 1 
COMMENT               (LOGBRUSH 0 16777215 0) 1 
COMMENT               (LOGFONT 0 0 0 0 400 0 0 0 0 7 48 2 18 "Times New Roman") 0.8 0 1 
COMMENT               2 "?" 0) 
COMMENT          #99=(CWidgetStyle "Mark 1" 0 0 1 
COMMENT               (LOGFONT 0 0 0 0 400 0 0 0 2 7 48 2 2 "Windings") 0.7 0 1 2 "?" 0) 
COMMENT          #100=(CWidgetStyle "Motif Label" 1 (LOGPEN 0 0 16744512) 1 0 1 
COMMENT                (LOGFONT 0 0 0 0 400 0 0 0 0 3 2 1 34 "Arial") 0.611111 8388608 
COMMENT                1 65535 "@N (@H)" 0) 
COMMENT          #101=(CWidgetStyle "Fragment Label 2" 1 (LOGPEN 0 0 0) 1 0 1 
COMMENT                (LOGFONT 0 0 0 0 400 0 0 0 0 3 2 1 49 "Courier New") 1.05 0 1 48 
COMMENT                "@F bp (molecule @L bp)" 0) 
COMMENT          #102=(CWidgetStyle "Fragment Label 1" 1 (LOGPEN 0 0 0) 1 0 1 
COMMENT                (LOGFONT 0 0 0 0 400 0 0 0 0 3 2 1 34 "Arial") 0.91 0 1 1 
COMMENT                "Fragment of @N" 0) 
COMMENT          #103=(CWidgetStyle "Shape 4" 1 (LOGPEN 0 0 0) 1 1 
COMMENT                (LOGBRUSH 2 8388608 5) 0 0 0) 
COMMENT          #104=(CWidgetStyle "Shape 2" 1 (LOGPEN 0 0 0) 1 1 (LOGBRUSH 0 128 0) 0 
COMMENT                0 0) 
COMMENT          #105=(CWidgetStyle "Shape 0" 1 (LOGPEN 0 0 0) 1 1 (LOGBRUSH 0 0 0) 0 0 
COMMENT                0) 
COMMENT          #106=(CWidgetStyle "ORF" 1 (LOGPEN 0 0 16384) 8 0 0 0 1 
COMMENT                (LOGSHAPE 7 0.2 3.41182 2.86186 0.609808)) 
COMMENT          #107=(CWidgetStyle "Line 4" 1 (LOGPEN 0 0 32768) 8 0 0 0 0) 
COMMENT          #108=(CWidgetStyle "Line 3" 1 (LOGPEN 0 0 16711680) 8 0 0 0 0) 
COMMENT          #109=(CWidgetStyle "Line 1" 1 (LOGPEN 0 0 16711680) 1 0 0 0 0) 
COMMENT          #110=(CWidgetStyle "Short Promoter" 1 (LOGPEN 0 0 128) 6 0 0 0 0) 
COMMENT          #111=(CWidgetStyle "Motif" 1 (LOGPEN 0 0 0) 1 0 0 0 0) 
COMMENT          #112=(CWidgetStyle "Line 0" 1 (LOGPEN 0 0 0) 8 0 0 0 0) 
COMMENT          #113=(CWidgetStyle "Void" 0 0 0 0 0) 
COMMENT          #114=(CWidgetStyle "General Label" 1 (LOGPEN 0 0 0) 1 0 1 
COMMENT                (LOGFONT 0 0 0 0 400 0 0 0 0 3 2 1 18 "Times New Roman") 0.91 0 
COMMENT                1 3 "@T @N " 0) 
COMMENT          #115=(CWidgetStyle "Position" 1 (LOGPEN 0 0 0) 1 0 0 0 0) 
COMMENT          #116=(CWidgetStyle "Annotation" 0 0 1 
COMMENT                (LOGFONT 0 0 0 0 400 0 0 0 0 3 2 1 18 "Times New Roman") 0.91 0 
COMMENT                0 0) 
COMMENT          #117=(CWidgetStyle "Position Label" 1 (LOGPEN 0 0 8388608) 1 0 1 
COMMENT                (LOGFONT 0 0 0 0 400 0 1 0 0 3 2 1 34 "Arial") 0.63 8388608 1 1 
COMMENT                "@N" 0) 
COMMENT          #118=(CWidgetStyle "Range" 1 (LOGPEN 0 0 0) 1 1 
COMMENT                (LOGBRUSH 0 16777215 0) 0 0 0) 
COMMENT          #119=(CWidgetStyle "Range Label" 1 (LOGPEN 0 0 8388608) 1 0 1 
COMMENT                (LOGFONT 0 0 0 0 400 0 1 0 0 3 2 1 34 "Arial") 0.63 8388608 1 1 
COMMENT                "@N" 0) 
COMMENT          #120=(CWidgetStyle "ORF Label" 1 (LOGPEN 0 0 49216) 1 0 1 
COMMENT                (LOGFONT 0 0 0 0 400 0 0 0 0 3 2 1 18 "Times New Roman") 
COMMENT                0.611111 0 1 65535 "@N" 0) 
COMMENT          #121=(CWidgetStyle "CDS Label" 1 (LOGPEN 0 0 4227264) 1 0 1 
COMMENT                (LOGFONT 0 0 0 0 400 0 0 0 0 3 2 1 34 "Arial") 0.555556 255 1 1 
COMMENT                "@N" 0) 
COMMENT          #122=(CWidgetStyle "Shape 5" 1 (LOGPEN 0 0 0) 3 1 
COMMENT                (LOGBRUSH 0 16777113 0) 1 
COMMENT                (LOGFONT 0 0 0 0 400 0 0 0 0 7 48 2 50 "Arial") 0.9 0 0 1 
COMMENT                (LOGSHAPE 9 1 0.8 1.8 0)) 
COMMENT          #123=(CWidgetStyle "CDS" 1 (LOGPEN 0 0 0) 1 1 (LOGBRUSH 2 39423 3) 0 0 
COMMENT                1 (LOGSHAPE 9 1 0.8 1.8 0)) 
COMMENT          #124=(CWidgetStyle "Label 2" 1 (LOGPEN 0 0 4227264) 1 0 1 
COMMENT                (LOGFONT 0 0 0 0 400 0 0 0 0 3 2 1 34 "Arial") 0.944444 8388608 
COMMENT                1 1 "@N" 0) 
COMMENT          #125=(CWidgetStyle "Label 3" 1 (LOGPEN 0 0 8421376) 1 0 1 
COMMENT                (LOGFONT 0 0 0 0 700 255 0 0 0 3 2 1 34 "Arial") 0.833333 255 1 
COMMENT                5 "@N (@S)" 0) 
COMMENT          #126=(CWidgetStyle "Label 4" 1 (LOGPEN 0 0 8437824) 1 0 1 
COMMENT                (LOGFONT 0 0 0 0 400 0 0 0 0 3 2 1 34 "Arial") 0.722222 0 1 5 
COMMENT                "@N (@S)" 0)) 0.164644 1.74233 0.164644 2.53336 
COMMENT         (70 (CShapeMapEntry 0 "Unique RSite" 1 "Uniq RSite Label") 67 
COMMENT          (CShapeMapEntry 0 "ORF" 0 "ORF Label")) 40.0378 40.0378 39 39 0.1 
COMMENT         -6293) 1 1 0 1 1 
COMMENT        (mapper: 20.6409 -19.7027 40.0378 40.0378 0.01 10 -1 7110 7110 1 0 0) 
COMMENT        #127=(CGroupWidget (CWidget 0 (0 0) 1 2 0 0 Nil 1836020336 100) 
COMMENT              (CObjectList 
COMMENT               #128=(CGroupWidget (CWidget 1 (0 0) 1 2 0 0 Nil -251 100) 
COMMENT                     (CObjectList 
COMMENT                      #129=(CAxis 
COMMENT                            (CWideLine 
COMMENT                             (CWidget 0 (0 0) 1 2 0 0 #93# 100366524 0) 
COMMENT                             (LOGPEN 0 0 10079436) 2 (LOGBRUSH 0 13434879 0) 1 
COMMENT                             6.27507 6.27307 1 0.0214037) 0.0882305) 
COMMENT                      #130=(CLabel 
COMMENT                            (CWidget 1001 (0 0) 1 2 0 0 #90# 100744280 100) 
COMMENT                            (LOGPEN 0 0 0) 1 
COMMENT                            (LOGFONT 58 22 0 0 400 0 0 0 0 3 2 1 34 "Verdana") 
COMMENT                            1.74233 0.833333 0 
COMMENT                            "pET28a CrtE B I T7 promtoer and terminator with spacers" 
COMMENT                            "@N" 1 0 0.871165 0 -10 33.0438 1.47361 Nil) 
COMMENT                      #131=(CLabel (CWidget 1002 (0 0) 1 2 0 0 #89# 1219 100) 
COMMENT                            (LOGPEN 0 0 13408563) 1 
COMMENT                            (LOGFONT 38 14 0 0 400 0 0 0 0 3 2 1 18 "Georgia") 
COMMENT                            1.74233 0.555556 0 "7110 bp" "@L bp" 16 0 -0.871165 
COMMENT                            0 -10.8 2.87229 0.974079 Nil)) (CObjectList)) 
COMMENT               #132=(CGroupWidget (CWidget 10 (6 0) 1 2 0 0 Nil -182 100) 
COMMENT                     (CObjectList 
COMMENT                      #133=(CGroupWidget 
COMMENT                            (CWidget 4 (7 4 0) 1 2 0 0 Nil -461 100) 
COMMENT                            (CObjectList 
COMMENT                             #134=(CWideArrow 
COMMENT                                   (CWideLine 
COMMENT                                    (CWidget 0 (3 #12# 0) 1 2 0 0 #91# 0 100) 
COMMENT                                    (LOGPEN 0 0 3355545) 1 
COMMENT                                    (LOGBRUSH 0 6724095 0) 1 5.93085 6.19819 1 
COMMENT                                    0.082322) 0.8 1.8 0) 
COMMENT                             #135=(CLabel 
COMMENT                                   (CWidget 0 (0 0) 1 2 0 0 #88# -942356524 100) 
COMMENT                                   (LOGPEN 0 0 0) 1 
COMMENT                                   (LOGFONT 46 17 0 0 700 0 0 0 0 3 2 1 34 
COMMENT                                    "Arial") 1.74233 0.666667 0 
COMMENT                                   "sac prec1 WP 118044036.1" "@N" 1 12.3017 
COMMENT                                   12.1963 0 -10 10.4401 1.07399 #134#) 
COMMENT                             #136=(CWideArrow 
COMMENT                                   (CWideLine 
COMMENT                                    (CWidget 0 (3 #13# 0) 1 2 0 0 #91# 0 100) 
COMMENT                                    (LOGPEN 0 0 3355545) 1 
COMMENT                                    (LOGBRUSH 0 6724095 0) 1 4.46799 5.83115 1 
COMMENT                                    0.082322) 0.8 1.8 0) 
COMMENT                             #137=(CLabel 
COMMENT                                   (CWidget 0 (0 0) 1 2 0 0 #88# 2093 100) 
COMMENT                                   (LOGPEN 0 0 0) 1 
COMMENT                                   (LOGFONT 46 17 0 0 700 0 0 0 0 3 2 1 34 
COMMENT                                    "Arial") 1.74233 0.666667 0 
COMMENT                                   "sac WP 118044036.1" "@N" 1 17.6413 3.48466 0 
COMMENT                                   -10 8.01742 1.07399 #136#)) (CObjectList)) 
COMMENT                      #138=(CGroupWidget 
COMMENT                            (CWidget 21 (7 21 0) 1 2 0 0 Nil -391 100) 
COMMENT                            (CObjectList 
COMMENT                             #139=(CScratch 
COMMENT                                   (CWidget 0 (3 #2# 0) 1 2 0 0 #96# 1 100) 
COMMENT                                   (LOGPEN 0 8 13395507) 10 1 6.27319 1.9 
COMMENT                                   0.082322 1) 
COMMENT                             #140=(CLabel 
COMMENT                                   (CWidget 0 (0 0) 1 2 0 0 #88# 57648432 100) 
COMMENT                                   (LOGPEN 0 0 0) 1 
COMMENT                                   (LOGFONT 46 17 0 0 700 0 0 0 0 3 2 1 34 
COMMENT                                    "Arial") 1.74233 0.666667 0 "Adapter ATGG" 
COMMENT                                   "@N" 1 4.45535 17.4233 0 -10 5.86945 1.07399 
COMMENT                                   #139#) 
COMMENT                             #141=(CScratch 
COMMENT                                   (CWidget 0 (3 #5# 0) 1 2 0 0 #96# 1 100) 
COMMENT                                   (LOGPEN 0 8 13395507) 10 1 5.88497 1.9 
COMMENT                                   0.082322 1) 
COMMENT                             #142=(CLabel 
COMMENT                                   (CWidget 0 (0 0) 1 2 0 0 #88# 1116 100) 
COMMENT                                   (LOGPEN 0 0 0) 1 
COMMENT                                   (LOGFONT 46 17 0 0 700 0 0 0 0 3 2 1 34 
COMMENT                                    "Arial") 1.74233 0.666667 0 "Adapter CCCT" 
COMMENT                                   "@N" 1 13.935 8.71165 0 -10 5.86945 1.07399 
COMMENT                                   #141#) 
COMMENT                             #143=(CScratch 
COMMENT                                   (CWidget 0 (3 #7# 0) 1 2 0 0 #96# 1 100) 
COMMENT                                   (LOGPEN 0 8 13395507) 10 1 4.42211 1.9 
COMMENT                                   0.082322 1) 
COMMENT                             #144=(CLabel 
COMMENT                                   (CWidget 0 (0 0) 1 2 0 0 #88# 1219 100) 
COMMENT                                   (LOGPEN 0 0 0) 1 
COMMENT                                   (LOGFONT 46 17 0 0 700 0 0 0 0 3 2 1 34 
COMMENT                                    "Arial") 1.74233 0.666667 0 "Adapter AGCG" 
COMMENT                                   "@N" 1 16.4427 -5.22699 0 -10 5.96936 1.07399 
COMMENT                                   #143#) 
COMMENT                             #145=(CWideArrow 
COMMENT                                   (CWideLine 
COMMENT                                    (CWidget 0 (3 #8# 0) 1 2 0 0 #92# 0 100) 
COMMENT                                    (LOGPEN 0 0 6723840) 1 
COMMENT                                    (LOGBRUSH 0 10079334 0) 0.835356 6.27319 
COMMENT                                    4.41858 1 0.082322) 0.8 1.8 0) 
COMMENT                             #146=(CLabel (CWidget 0 (0 0) 1 2 0 0 #88# 892 100) 
COMMENT                                   (LOGPEN 0 0 0) 1 
COMMENT                                   (LOGFONT 46 17 0 0 700 0 0 0 0 3 2 1 34 
COMMENT                                    "Arial") 1.74233 0.666667 0 
COMMENT                                   "pET28a backbone" "@N" 1 -15.3254 -8.71165 0 
COMMENT                                   -10 7.0933 1.07399 #145#)) (CObjectList)) 
COMMENT                      #147=(CGroupWidget 
COMMENT                            (CWidget 30 (7 30 0) 1 2 0 0 Nil -600 100) 
COMMENT                            (CObjectList 
COMMENT                             #148=(CPromoterArrow 
COMMENT                                   (CLine 
COMMENT                                    (CWidget 0 (3 #3# 0) 1 2 0 0 #110# 0 100) 
COMMENT                                    (LOGPEN 0 4 128) 6 1.16464 6.18239 6.26966) 
COMMENT                                   0.4 0.082322 1.08464 1.8 1.8 0) 
COMMENT                             #149=(CLabel 
COMMENT                                   (CWidget 0 (0 0) 1 2 0 0 #88# 1007 100) 
COMMENT                                   (LOGPEN 0 0 0) 1 
COMMENT                                   (LOGFONT 46 17 0 0 700 0 0 0 0 3 2 1 34 
COMMENT                                    "Arial") 1.74233 0.666667 0 "T7 promoter" 
COMMENT                                   "@N" 1 4.37224 13.9386 0 -10 4.9703 1.07399 
COMMENT                                   #148#) 
COMMENT                             #150=(CPromoterArrow 
COMMENT                                   (CLine 
COMMENT                                    (CWidget 0 (3 #9# 0) 1 2 0 0 #110# 0 100) 
COMMENT                                    (LOGPEN 0 4 128) 6 1.16464 5.79418 5.88144) 
COMMENT                                   0.4 0.082322 1.08464 1.8 1.8 0) 
COMMENT                             #151=(CLabel 
COMMENT                                   (CWidget 0 (0 0) 1 2 0 0 #88# 2010 100) 
COMMENT                                   (LOGPEN 0 0 0) 1 
COMMENT                                   (LOGFONT 46 17 0 0 700 0 0 0 0 3 2 1 34 
COMMENT                                    "Arial") 1.74233 0.666667 0 "T7 Promoter" 
COMMENT                                   "@N" 1 15.4003 5.22699 0 -10 5.02026 1.07399 
COMMENT                                   #150#)) (CObjectList)) 
COMMENT                      #152=(CGroupWidget 
COMMENT                            (CWidget 43 (7 43 0) 1 2 0 0 Nil -321 100) 
COMMENT                            (CObjectList 
COMMENT                             #153=(CScratch 
COMMENT                                   (CWidget 0 (3 #6# 0) 1 2 0 0 #96# 101084952 
COMMENT                                    100) (LOGPEN 0 8 13395507) 10 1 5.92732 1.9 
COMMENT                                   0.082322 1) 
COMMENT                             #154=(CLabel 
COMMENT                                   (CWidget 0 (0 0) 1 2 0 0 #88# 1161 100) 
COMMENT                                   (LOGPEN 0 0 0) 1 
COMMENT                                   (LOGFONT 46 17 0 0 700 0 0 0 0 3 2 1 34 
COMMENT                                    "Arial") 1.74233 0.666667 0 "T7 terminator" 
COMMENT                                   "@N" 1 12.0848 10.454 0 -10 5.41988 1.07399 
COMMENT                                   #153#) 
COMMENT                             #155=(CScratch 
COMMENT                                   (CWidget 0 (3 #11# 0) 1 2 0 0 #96# 1 100) 
COMMENT                                   (LOGPEN 0 8 13395507) 10 1 4.46446 1.9 
COMMENT                                   0.082322 1) 
COMMENT                             #156=(CLabel 
COMMENT                                   (CWidget 0 (0 0) 1 2 0 0 #88# 1727 100) 
COMMENT                                   (LOGPEN 0 0 0) 1 
COMMENT                                   (LOGFONT 46 17 0 0 700 0 0 0 0 3 2 1 34 
COMMENT                                    "Arial") 1.74233 0.666667 0 "T7 Terminator" 
COMMENT                                   "@N" 1 16.3297 -3.48466 0 -10 5.64467 1.07399 
COMMENT                                   #155#)) (CObjectList)) 
COMMENT                      #157=(CGroupWidget 
COMMENT                            (CWidget 103 (7 103 0) 1 2 0 0 Nil -842 100) 
COMMENT                            (CObjectList 
COMMENT                             #158=(CScratch 
COMMENT                                   (CWidget 0 (3 #4# 0) 1 2 0 0 #96# 57639152 
COMMENT                                    100) (LOGPEN 0 8 13395507) 10 1 6.25289 1.9 
COMMENT                                   0.082322 1) 
COMMENT                             #159=(CLabel 
COMMENT                                   (CWidget 0 (0 0) 1 2 0 0 #88# 101101616 100) 
COMMENT                                   (LOGPEN 0 0 0) 1 
COMMENT                                   (LOGFONT 46 17 0 0 700 0 0 0 0 3 2 1 34 
COMMENT                                    "Arial") 1.74233 0.666667 0 "lac operator" 
COMMENT                                   "@N" 1 4.0518 15.681 0 -10 4.84542 1.07399 
COMMENT                                   #158#) 
COMMENT                             #160=(CScratch 
COMMENT                                   (CWidget 0 (3 #10# 0) 1 2 0 0 #96# 1 100) 
COMMENT                                   (LOGPEN 0 8 13395507) 10 1 5.86468 1.9 
COMMENT                                   0.082322 1) 
COMMENT                             #161=(CLabel 
COMMENT                                   (CWidget 0 (0 0) 1 2 0 0 #88# 1879 100) 
COMMENT                                   (LOGPEN 0 0 0) 1 
COMMENT                                   (LOGFONT 46 17 0 0 700 0 0 0 0 3 2 1 34 
COMMENT                                    "Arial") 1.74233 0.666667 0 "lac operator" 
COMMENT                                   "@N" 1 14.5475 6.96932 0 -10 4.84542 1.07399 
COMMENT                                   #160#)) (CObjectList))) (CObjectList)) 
COMMENT               #162=(CGroupWidget (CWidget 11 (8 0) 1 2 0 0 Nil -877 100) 
COMMENT                     (CObjectList 
COMMENT                      #163=(CGroupWidget 
COMMENT                            (CWidget 4 (10 #1# 0) 1 2 0 0 Nil -949 100) 
COMMENT                            (CObjectList 
COMMENT                             #164=(CScratch 
COMMENT                                   (CWidget 1 (1 #1# 1) 1 2 0 0 #95# 1 100) 
COMMENT                                   (LOGPEN 0 6 10053171) 8 1 1.72932 1.9 
COMMENT                                   0.082322 1) 
COMMENT                             #165=(CLabel 
COMMENT                                   (CWidget 0 (0 0) 1 2 0 0 #87# 1007 100) 
COMMENT                                   (LOGPEN 0 0 13408563) 1 
COMMENT                                   (LOGFONT 38 14 0 0 400 0 0 0 0 3 2 1 18 
COMMENT                                    "Georgia") 1.74233 0.555556 0 
COMMENT                                   "{\\i Bbs}I (5151)" "@N (@S)" 5 -15.4463 
COMMENT                                   -1.74233 0 -10 4.17106 0.974079 #164#) 
COMMENT                             #166=(CScratch 
COMMENT                                   (CWidget 2 (1 #1# 2) 1 2 0 0 #95# 100465304 
COMMENT                                    100) (LOGPEN 0 6 10053171) 8 1 1.41169 1.9 
COMMENT                                   0.082322 1) 
COMMENT                             #167=(CLabel 
COMMENT                                   (CWidget 0 (0 0) 1 2 0 0 #87# 57040232 100) 
COMMENT                                   (LOGPEN 0 0 13408563) 1 
COMMENT                                   (LOGFONT 38 14 0 0 400 0 0 0 0 3 2 1 18 
COMMENT                                    "Georgia") 1.74233 0.555556 0 
COMMENT                                   "{\\i Bbs}I (5511)" "@N (@S)" 5 -15.4463 
COMMENT                                   1.74233 0 -10 4.17106 0.974079 #166#) 
COMMENT                             #168=(CScratch 
COMMENT                                   (CWidget 3 (1 #1# 3) 1 2 0 0 #95# 57638200 
COMMENT                                    100) (LOGPEN 0 6 10053171) 8 1 1.08171 1.9 
COMMENT                                   0.082322 1) 
COMMENT                             #169=(CLabel 
COMMENT                                   (CWidget 0 (0 0) 1 2 0 0 #87# 1161 100) 
COMMENT                                   (LOGPEN 0 0 13408563) 1 
COMMENT                                   (LOGFONT 38 14 0 0 400 0 0 0 0 3 2 1 18 
COMMENT                                    "Georgia") 1.74233 0.555556 0 
COMMENT                                   "{\\i Bbs}I (5885)" "@N (@S)" 5 -14.3661 
COMMENT                                   6.96932 0 -10 4.27096 0.974079 #168#) 
COMMENT                             #170=(CScratch 
COMMENT                                   (CWidget 4 (1 #1# 4) 1 2 0 0 #95# 57639040 
COMMENT                                    100) (LOGPEN 0 6 10053171) 8 1 0.782604 1.9 
COMMENT                                   0.082322 1) 
COMMENT                             #171=(CLabel 
COMMENT                                   (CWidget 0 (0 0) 1 2 0 0 #87# 1160 100) 
COMMENT                                   (LOGPEN 0 0 13408563) 1 
COMMENT                                   (LOGFONT 38 14 0 0 400 0 0 0 0 3 2 1 18 
COMMENT                                    "Georgia") 1.74233 0.555556 0 
COMMENT                                   "{\\i Bbs}I (6224)" "@N (@S)" 5 -12.8286 
COMMENT                                   8.71165 0 -10 4.34589 0.974079 #170#)) 
COMMENT                            (CObjectList))) (CObjectList)) 
COMMENT               #172=(CGroupWidget (CWidget 14 (16 0) 1 2 0 0 Nil -738 100) 
COMMENT                     (CObjectList) (CObjectList)) 
COMMENT               #173=(CGroupWidget (CWidget 12 (0 0) 1 2 0 0 Nil 543517801 100) 
COMMENT                     (CObjectList) (CObjectList))) (CObjectList))) 
COMMENT       (CSeqView 10 10 (CObjectList) (CObList) 1 (CObList)) (CObList) 87462704 
COMMENT       (CStringList) 2082602632 0 (CObList)))
FEATURES             Location/Qualifiers
     misc_feature    1..4
                     /vntifkey="21"
                     /label=Adapter\ATGG
     promoter        5..21
                     /vntifkey="30"
                     /label=T7\promoter
     operon          24..47
                     /vntifkey="103"
                     /label=lac\operator
     misc_feature    441..444
                     /vntifkey="21"
                     /label=Adapter\CCCT
     terminator      393..440
                     /vntifkey="43"
                     /label=T7\terminator
     misc_feature    2099..2102
                     /vntifkey="21"
                     /label=Adapter\AGCG
     misc_feature    2103..7110
                     /vntifkey="21"
                     /label=pET28a\backbone
     promoter        445..461
                     /vntifkey="30"
                     /label=T7\Promoter
     operon          464..487
                     /vntifkey="103"
                     /label=lac\operator
     terminator      2051..2098
                     /vntifkey="43"
                     /label=T7\Terminator
     CDS             86..388
                     /vntifkey="4"
                     /label=sac_prec1_WP_118044036.1
     CDS             502..2046
                     /vntifkey="4"
                     /label=sac_WP_118044036.1
BASE COUNT     1797 a      1802 c      1822 g      1689 t 
ORIGIN
        1 atggtaatac gactcactat aggggaattg tgagcggata acaattccaa ggagatatac 
       61 aatgcaccac caccaccacc acgcaatgtt cattgcgaac gaaggtaaga agaacttgga 
      121 agcgaaagcc aacttcattg atccgcgcgg tggttgcggg tgcgccacct caagcgtgcg 
      181 cagcatgacc cgtgatagtg tatgcacgtg tgcttgtggc tctagcggag ttcttaactc 
      241 tgctaaaacc gccggcaaga acgtgtaagt tggcgcccga cccccccatt ccatagtgag 
      301 ttcttcgtcc gagccattgt atgccagatc gacagacaga tagcggatcc agtatatccc 
      361 tggaaactat agacgcacag gttggaatcg gtctagcata accccttggg gcctctaaac 
      421 gggtcttgag gggttttttg cccttaatac gactcactat aggggaattg tgagcggata 
      481 acaattccaa ggagatatac aatgggtgaa aacaaccaga ttttacagga aatgatcaag 
      541 gagctgcaga agaaattacc cgacggccgt cctattggga ttacgttcag caccgaagag 
      601 aagaaatatt actacgatac cgtcactggc aaaatcatca cgtgcgacga tttagcctac 
      661 caaatcgtcg agaaaatttt ggacggcaaa gtaaacgaaa tcgtacaact gagcgagtca 
      721 gaaaacctga ttgaatccat tcgtaacatt attaacgtga ttgagcacga gaaaatcttc 
      781 gcactttcga aatttgaaaa gatggtggat tttggtgagt acgaggacct gattcaaaac 
      841 cagctggaac agctgaccct ggaattaact gagaaatgca acctgcgttg cggatattgt 
      901 atctataacg aggcgtgcga gaagaaccgc gattttggtg ataaagatat ggatgaggaa 
      961 accgcgctca aggccattga ttacgctaag acccacagcg gcaaaaccga tacgctgcat 
     1021 attggctatt acggcgggga gccattagta aactacccgg ttatgattaa aagcatgcgc 
     1081 tatgccctgg aaaccatgaa gaaccgtaaa cttcactttg ccttcacgac gaacgcggtg 
     1141 cttctgacca aagataagtg caaagaatta gccgagattc cgaacttatc agttaccgtg 
     1201 agcttagatg gtccggaaaa gtggcacgat ttctatcgcc gcaatatgca cggcgacggc 
     1261 agttttcatc agacccttca aggaattaag aacctggtgg acgcatttgg ttacgatcgt 
     1321 gcaaaagaaa acattctctt ttcgatggtg tatgcacccc cgtattctga agaacgcctg 
     1381 gaagaaactc agaaattctt cgaggaactc aagtggcttc ccagtgaatg cgttaaattc 
     1441 attacgtacc cggacgagga gagcatggat accatttata aatatttgca gaagaaccag 
     1501 cttttagaag ccgcaaaatg gggcaacacc gaacttgatt ttagcctgtc cgattattcg 
     1561 cacaagcacg agaaacagcc gggcatgttt accgagaaac ttatgaccga tagttattta 
     1621 ccgattcgca aacgcgctat ctttgatgtc gtaatggatt caatccgcat gaacgggtgc 
     1681 tgcgtcccgg gccaacgcaa gttgtatgtg accgttaacg gcgaattccg catttgcgaa 
     1741 cgcgtgggca aaatccctac cattggaaat attgaaaatg ggattgatat cgacaaagtg 
     1801 aagaagattt acatcgatgg gtatcgtaac gagtcaatga agaaatgcag tagttgctgg 
     1861 tatgcacgta tttgcagcat ttgttactgc gggtgctata ccggcgaaaa gtttgatctg 
     1921 ggcaagaaaa cggaaatgtg tgaagaacgc aaagcgtcgt gtctgcgtag cctgaaggca 
     1981 tacttcgaag cattggagaa cgatattcat gcgatggatc atcttgatag tatcacggtg 
     2041 aaataacggt ctagcataac cccttggggc ctctaaacgg gtcttgaggg gttttttgag 
     2101 cgctgaaagg aggaactata tccggattgg cgaatgggnn nnnnnnnnnn nnnnnnnnnn 
     2161 nnnnnnnnnn nnnnnnnnnn nnnnnnnnnn nnnnnnnnnn nnnnnnnnnn nnnnnnnnnn 
     2221 nnnnnnnnnn nnnnnnnnnn nnnnnnnnnn nnnnnnnnnn nncnnnnnnn nnnnnnnnnn 
     2281 nnnnnnnnnn nnnnnnnnnn nnnnnnnnnn nnnnnnnnnn nnnnnnnnnn nnnnnnnnnn 
     2341 nnnnnnnnnn nnnnannnnn nnnnnnnnnn nnnnnnnnnn nnnnnnnnnn nnnnnnnnnn 
     2401 nnnncctttg acgttggagt ccacgttctt tnnnnnnnnn nnnnnnnnnn nnnnnnnnnn 
     2461 nnnnnnnnac cctatctcgg tctattcttt tgatttataa gggattttgc cgatttcggc 
     2521 ctattggtta aaaaatgagc tgatttaaca aaaatttaac gcgaatttta acaaaatatt 
     2581 aacgtttaca atttcaggtg gcacttttcg gggaaatgtg cgcggaaccc ctatttgttt 
     2641 atttttctaa atacattcaa atatgtatcc gctcatgaat taattcttag aaaaactcat 
     2701 cgagcatcaa atgaaactgc aatttattca tatcaggatt atcaatacca tatttttgaa 
     2761 aaagccgttt ctgtaatgaa ggagaaaact caccgaggca gttccatagg atggcaagat 
     2821 cctggtatcg gtctgcgatt ccgactcgtc caacatcaat acaacctatt aatttcccct 
     2881 cgtcaaaaat aaggttatca agtgagaaat caccatgagt gacgactgaa tccggtgaga 
     2941 atggcaaaag tttatgcatt tctttccaga cttgttcaac aggccagcca ttacgctcgt 
     3001 catcaaaatc actcgcatca accaaaccgt tattcattcg tgattgcgcc tgagcgagac 
     3061 gaaatacgcg atcgctgtta aaaggacaat tacaaacagg aatcgaatgc aaccggcgca 
     3121 ggaacactgc cagcgcatca acaatatttt cacctgaatc aggatattct tctaatacct 
     3181 ggaatgctgt tttcccgggg atcgcagtgg tgagtaacca tgcatcatca ggagtacgga 
     3241 taaaatgctt gatggtcgga agaggcataa attccgtcag ccagtttagt ctgaccatct 
     3301 catctgtaac atcattggca acgctacctt tgccatgttt cagaaacaac tctggcgcat 
     3361 cgggcttccc atacaatcga tagattgtcg cacctgattg cccgacatta tcgcgagccc 
     3421 atttataccc atataaatca gcatccatgt tggaatttaa tcgcggccta gagcaagacg 
     3481 tttcccgttg aatatggctc ataacacccc ttgtattact gtttatgtaa gcagacagtt 
     3541 ttattgttca tgaccaaaat cccttaacgt gagttttcgt tccactgagc gtcagacccc 
     3601 gtagaaaaga tcaaaggatc ttcttgagat cctttttttc tgcgcgtaat ctgctgcttg 
     3661 caaacaaaaa aaccaccgct accagcggtg gtttgtttgc cggatcaaga gctaccaact 
     3721 ctttttccga aggtaactgg cttcagcaga gcgcagatac caaatactgt ccttctagtg 
     3781 tagccgtagt taggccacca cttcaagaac tctgtagcac cgcctacata cctcgctctg 
     3841 ctaatcctgt taccagtggc tgctgccagt ggcgataagt cgtgtcttac cgggttggac 
     3901 tcaagacgat agttaccgga taaggcgcag cggtcgggct gaacgggggg ttcgtgcaca 
     3961 cagcccagct tggagcgaac gacctacacc gaactgagat acctacagcg tgagctatga 
     4021 gaaagcgcca cgcttcccga agggagaaag gcggacaggt atccggtaag cggcagggtc 
     4081 ggaacaggag agcgcacgag ggagcttcca gggggaaacg cctggtatct ttatagtcct 
     4141 gtcgggtttc gccacctctg acttgagcgt cgatttttgt gatgctcgtc aggggggcgg 
     4201 agcctatgga aaaacgccag caacgcggcc tttttacggt tcctggcctt ttgctggcct 
     4261 tttgctcaca tgttctttcc tgcgttatcc cctgattctg tggataaccg tattaccgcc 
     4321 tttgagtgag ctgataccgc tcgccgcagc cgaacgaccg agcgcagcga gtcagtgagc 
     4381 gaggaagcgg aagagcgcct gatgcggtat tttctcctta cgcatctgtg cggtatttca 
     4441 caccgcatat atggtgcact ctcagtacaa tctgctctga tgccgcatag ttaagccagt 
     4501 atacactccg ctatcgctac gtgactgggt catggctgcg ccccgacacc cgccaacacc 
     4561 cgctgacgcg ccctgacggg cttgtctgct cccggcatcc gcttacagac aagctgtgac 
     4621 cgtctccggg agctgcatgt gtcagaggtt ttcaccgtca tcaccgaaac gcgcgaggca 
     4681 gctgcggtaa agctcatcag cgtggtcgtg aagcgattca cagatgtctg cctgttcatc 
     4741 cgcgtccagc tcgttgagtt tctccagaag cgttaatgtc tggcttctga taaagcgggc 
     4801 catgttaagg gcggtttttt cctgtttggt cactgatgcc tccgtgtaag ggggatttct 
     4861 gttcatgggg gtaatgatac cgatgaaacg agagaggatg ctcacgatac gggttactga 
     4921 tgatgaacat gcccggttac tggaacgttg tgagggtaaa caactggcgg tatggatgcg 
     4981 gcgggaccag agaaaaatca ctcagggtca atgccagcgc ttcgttaata cagatgtagg 
     5041 tgttccacag ggtagccagc agcatcctgc gatgcagatc cggaacataa tggtgcaggg 
     5101 cgctgacttc cgcgtttcca gactttacga aacacggaaa ccgaagacca ttcatgttgt 
     5161 tgctcaggtc gcagacgttt tgcagcagca gtcgcttcac gttcgctcgc gtatcggtga 
     5221 ttcattctgc taaccagtaa ggcaaccccg ccagcctagc cgggtcctca acgacaggag 
     5281 cacgatcatg cgcacccgtg gggccgccat gccggcgata atggcctgct tctcgccgaa 
     5341 acgtttggtg gcgggaccag tgacgaaggc ttgagcgagg gcgtgcaaga ttccgaatac 
     5401 cgcaagcgac aggccgatca tcgtcgcgct ccagcgaaag cggtcctcgc cgaaaatgac 
     5461 ccagagcgct gccggcacct gtcctacgag ttgcatgata aagaagacag tcataagtgc 
     5521 ggcgacgata gtcatgcccc gcgcccaccg gaaggagctg actgggttga aggctctcaa 
     5581 gggcatcggt cgagatcccg gtgcctaatg agtgagctaa cttacattaa ttgcgttgcg 
     5641 ctcactgccc gctttccagt cgggaaacct gtcgtgccag ctgcattaat gaatcggcca 
     5701 acgcgcgggg agaggcggtt tgcgtattgg gcgccagggt ggtttttctt ttcaccagtg 
     5761 agacgggcaa cagctgattg cccttcaccg cctggccctg agagagttgc agcaagcggt 
     5821 ccacgctggt ttgccccagc aggcgaaaat cctgtttgat ggtggttaac ggcgggatat 
     5881 aacatgagct gtcttcggta tcgtcgtatc ccactaccga gatatccgca ccaacgcgca 
     5941 gcccggactc ggtaatggcg cgcattgcgc ccagcgccat ctgatcgttg gcaaccagca 
     6001 tcgcagtggg aacgatgccc tcattcagca tttgcatggt ttgttgaaaa ccggacatgg 
     6061 cactccagtc gccttcccgt tccgctatcg gctgaatttg attgcgagtg agatatttat 
     6121 gccagccagc cagacgcaga cgcgccgaga cagaacttaa tgggcccgct aacagcgcga 
     6181 tttgctggtg acccaatgcg accagatgct ccacgcccag tcgcgtaccg tcttcatggg 
     6241 agaaaataat actgttgatg ggtgtctggt cagagacatc aagaaataac gccggaacat 
     6301 tagtgcaggc agcttccaca gcaatggcat cctggtcatc cagcggatag ttaatgatca 
     6361 gcccactgac gcgttgcgcg agaagattgt gcaccgccgc tttacaggct tcgacgccgc 
     6421 ttcgttctac catcgacacc accacgctgg cacccagttg atcggcgcga gatttaatcg 
     6481 ccgcgacaat ttgcgacggc gcgtgcaggg ccagactgga ggtggcaacg ccaatcagca 
     6541 acgactgttt gcccgccagt tgttgtgcca cgcggttggg aatgtaattc agctccgcca 
     6601 tcgccgcttc cactttttcc cgcgttttcg cagaaacgtg gctggcctgg ttcaccacgc 
     6661 gggaaacggt ctgataagag acaccggcat actctgcgac atcgtataac gttactggtt 
     6721 tcacattcac caccctgaat tgactctctt ccgggcgcta tcatgccata ccgcgaaagg 
     6781 ttttgcgcca ttcgatggtg tccgggatct cgacgctctc ccttatgcga ctcctgcatt 
     6841 aggaagcagc ccagtagtag gttgaggccg ttgagcaccg ccgccgcaag gaatggtgca 
     6901 tgcaaggaga tggcgcccaa cagtcccccg gccacggggc ctgccaccat acccacgccg 
     6961 aaacaagcgc tcatgagccc gaagtggcga gcccgatctt ccccatcggt gatgtcggcg 
     7021 atataggcgc cagcaaccgc acctgtggcg ccggtgatgc cggccacgat gcgtccggcg 
     7081 tagaggatcg agatctcgat cccgcgaaat 
//
