# Supplementary material for: A scalable platform to discover antimicrobials of ribosomal origin
Source: Nat Commun. 2022 Oct 17;13:6135. doi: 10.1038/s41467-022-33890-w (PMC9576775; doi:10.1038/s41467-022-33890-w)
Supplement: Supplementary file 5 — Supplementary Data 2 [file 41467_2022_33890_MOESM5_ESM.zip › Supplementary Data 2/14.gb]

LOCUS       pET28a\CrtE\B\I\T7\promtoer\and\terminator\with\spacers        6498 bp    DNA     circular     29-MAR-2016
SOURCE      
  ORGANISM  
COMMENT     This file is created by Vector NTI
            http://www.invitrogen.com/
COMMENT     ORIGDB|GenBank
COMMENT     VNTDATE|-11171271|
COMMENT     VNTDBDATE|-11171271|
COMMENT     LSOWNER|
COMMENT     VNTNAME|pET28a CrtE B I T7 promtoer and terminator with spacers|
COMMENT     VNTAUTHORNAME|Demo User|
COMMENT     Vector_NTI_Display_Data_(Do_Not_Edit!)
COMMENT     (SXF 
COMMENT      (CGexDoc "pET28a CrtE B I T7 promtoer and terminator with spacers" 0 6498 
COMMENT       (CDBMol 0 0 1 1 1 0 0 0 0 "" "" 0 0 0 0 (CObList) (CObList) (CObList) 
COMMENT        (CObList) -1 "") 
COMMENT       (CDocSetData 1 1 0 0 0 0 "MAIN" 1 1 1 1 0 0 1 1 0 1 10 10 4294967295 50 0 
COMMENT        1 0 (CHomObj 0 0 0 3 75) (CWordArray) (CWordArray) 
COMMENT        (CStringList "BsaI" "BbsI") (CStringList "atg" "gtg") 
COMMENT        (CStringList "taa" "tga" "tag") (CObList) 1 "{(0,1),2}" 0 0 "" 0 
COMMENT        4294967295 0 0 0 0 0 0 0 "MAIN" 0 0 30 0 
COMMENT        (CProteinMotifSearchObject 70 20 1 1 1 1 0 0 1 0 0 0 0 0)) 
COMMENT       (CMolPar 0 0 1 2763 2763 1 6498 0 0 0 0 0 0 0 0) (CStringList) 
COMMENT       (CStringList) (CObList) (COAPar 25 250 50 0 6 4 3 7) 
COMMENT       (COAPar 25 250 50 0 6 4 3 7) (COAPar 25 250 50 0 6 4 3 7) 
COMMENT       (CObList #0=(CRSite (CStringList) "BsaI" "ggtctc" 8 12 0 0 "") 
COMMENT        #1=(CRSite (CStringList) "BbsI" "gaagac" 9 13 4 4539 0 4899 0 5273 1 
COMMENT            5612 1 0 "")) 
COMMENT       (CObList 
COMMENT        #2=(CFSignal (CObList) "Adapter ATGG" 21 0 0 1 4 0 (CStringList) 
COMMENT            (CStringList) 1 1 1 1 "1..4") 
COMMENT        #3=(CFSignal (CObList) "T7 promoter" 30 0 0 5 21 0 (CStringList) 
COMMENT            (CStringList) 1 1 1 1 "5..21") 
COMMENT        #4=(CFSignal (CObList) "lac operator" 103 0 0 24 47 0 (CStringList) 
COMMENT            (CStringList) 1 1 1 1 "24..47") 
COMMENT        #5=(CFSignal (CObList) "Adapter CCCT" 21 0 0 441 444 0 (CStringList) 
COMMENT            (CStringList) 1 1 1 1 "441..444") 
COMMENT        #6=(CFSignal (CObList) "T7 terminator" 43 0 0 393 440 0 (CStringList) 
COMMENT            (CStringList) 1 1 1 1 "393..440") 
COMMENT        #7=(CFSignal (CObList) "Adapter AGCG" 21 0 0 1487 1490 0 (CStringList) 
COMMENT            (CStringList) 1 1 1 1 "3348..3351") 
COMMENT        #8=(CFSignal (CObList) "pET28a backbone" 21 0 0 1491 6498 0 
COMMENT            (CStringList) (CStringList) 1 1 1 1 "3352..8359") 
COMMENT        #9=(CFSignal (CObList) "T7 Promoter" 30 0 0 445 461 0 (CStringList) 
COMMENT            (CStringList) 1 1 1 1 "445..461") 
COMMENT        #10=(CFSignal (CObList) "lac operator" 103 0 0 464 487 0 (CStringList) 
COMMENT             (CStringList) 1 1 1 1 "464..487") 
COMMENT        #11=(CFSignal (CObList) "T7 Terminator" 43 0 0 1439 1486 0 (CStringList) 
COMMENT             (CStringList) 1 1 1 1 "2321..2368") 
COMMENT        #12=(CFSignal (CObList) "gra_prec_WP_110429223.1\240" 4 0 0 86 388 0 
COMMENT             (CStringList) (CStringList) 1 1 1 1 "") 
COMMENT        #13=(CFSignal (CObList) "gra_WP_110429223.1\240" 4 0 0 502 1434 0 
COMMENT             (CStringList) (CStringList) 1 1 1 1 "")) (CObList) (CObList) 
COMMENT       (CObList) (CObList) (CObList) (CObList) 
COMMENT       (CTextView 0 
COMMENT        #14=(CGroupPar (CParagraph 0 (0 0) 1 2 0 0 180) 
COMMENT             (CObjectList 
COMMENT              #15=(CRefLinePar 
COMMENT                   (CLinePar (CParagraph 0 (0 0) 0 2 0 0 233) 
COMMENT                    "pET28a CrtE B I T7 promtoer and terminator with spacers" 2) 
COMMENT                   5 "" 0 4) 
COMMENT              #16=(CFolderPar 
COMMENT                   (CGroupPar (CParagraph 1 (0 0) 1 1 0 0 178) 
COMMENT                    (CObjectList 
COMMENT                     #17=(CLinePar (CParagraph 0 (0 0) 1 2 1 0 180) 
COMMENT                          "DNA 'pET28a CrtE B I T7 promtoer and terminator with spacers'" 
COMMENT                          1) 
COMMENT                     #18=(CLinePar (CParagraph 0 (0 0) 1 2 1 0 180) 
COMMENT                          "Local object" 1) 
COMMENT                     #19=(CLinePar (CParagraph 0 (0 0) 1 2 1 0 180) 
COMMENT                          "Created: 03/29/16 07:06PM" 1) 
COMMENT                     #20=(CLinePar (CParagraph 0 (0 0) 1 2 1 0 180) 
COMMENT                          "Last Modified: 03/29/16 07:06PM" 1) 
COMMENT                     #21=(CLinePar (CParagraph 0 (0 0) 1 2 1 0 180) 
COMMENT                          "length: 6498 bp" 1) 
COMMENT                     #22=(CLinePar (CParagraph 0 (0 0) 1 2 1 0 180) 
COMMENT                          "storage type: Basic" 1) 
COMMENT                     #23=(CLinePar (CParagraph 0 (0 0) 1 2 1 0 180) 
COMMENT                          "form: Circular" 1))) "General Description") 
COMMENT              #24=(CFolderPar 
COMMENT                   (CGroupPar (CParagraph 2 (0 0) 1 1 0 0 178) 
COMMENT                    (CObjectList 
COMMENT                     #25=(CLinePar (CParagraph 0 (0 0) 1 2 1 0 180) 
COMMENT                          "Original Source Database: GenBank" 1) 
COMMENT                     #26=(CLinePar (CParagraph 0 (0 0) 1 2 1 0 180) 
COMMENT                          "Modification Date in the Original DB: 29-MAR-2016" 1))) 
COMMENT                   "Standard Fields") 
COMMENT              #27=(CRefLinePar 
COMMENT                   (CLinePar (CParagraph 0 (0 0) 0 2 0 0 233) "Comments" 2) 1 "" 
COMMENT                   0 0) 
COMMENT              #28=(CFolderPar 
COMMENT                   (CGroupPar (CParagraph 8 (0 0) 1 2 0 0 178) (CObjectList)) 
COMMENT                   "Annotations") 
COMMENT              #29=(CFolderPar 
COMMENT                   (CGroupPar (CParagraph 12 (6 0) 1 1 0 0 178) 
COMMENT                    (CObjectList 
COMMENT                     #30=(CFolderPar 
COMMENT                          (CGroupPar (CParagraph 4 (7 4 0) 1 1 1 0 178) 
COMMENT                           (CObjectList 
COMMENT                            #31=(CFolderPar 
COMMENT                                 (CGroupPar 
COMMENT                                  (CParagraph 86 (3 #12# 0) 1 2 2 0 327) 
COMMENT                                  (CObjectList 
COMMENT                                   #32=(CLinePar 
COMMENT                                        (CParagraph 0 (0 0) 1 2 3 0 180) 
COMMENT                                        "Start: 86    End: 388 " 1))) 
COMMENT                                 "gra_prec_WP_110429223.1\240") 
COMMENT                            #33=(CFolderPar 
COMMENT                                 (CGroupPar 
COMMENT                                  (CParagraph 502 (3 #13# 0) 1 2 2 0 327) 
COMMENT                                  (CObjectList 
COMMENT                                   #34=(CLinePar 
COMMENT                                        (CParagraph 0 (0 0) 1 2 3 0 180) 
COMMENT                                        "Start: 502   End: 1434" 1))) 
COMMENT                                 "gra_WP_110429223.1\240"))) "CDS (2 total)") 
COMMENT                     #35=(CFolderPar 
COMMENT                          (CGroupPar (CParagraph 21 (7 21 0) 1 1 1 0 178) 
COMMENT                           (CObjectList 
COMMENT                            #36=(CFolderPar 
COMMENT                                 (CGroupPar (CParagraph 1 (3 #2# 0) 1 2 2 0 194) 
COMMENT                                  (CObjectList 
COMMENT                                   #37=(CLinePar 
COMMENT                                        (CParagraph 0 (0 0) 1 2 3 0 180) 
COMMENT                                        "Start: 1     End: 4   " 1) 
COMMENT                                   #38=(CLinePar 
COMMENT                                        (CParagraph 0 (0 0) 1 2 3 0 180) 
COMMENT                                        "Original Location Description:" 1) 
COMMENT                                   #39=(CLinePar 
COMMENT                                        (CParagraph 0 (0 0) 1 2 3 0 180) 
COMMENT                                        "   1..4" 1))) "Adapter ATGG") 
COMMENT                            #40=(CFolderPar 
COMMENT                                 (CGroupPar 
COMMENT                                  (CParagraph 441 (3 #5# 0) 1 2 2 0 194) 
COMMENT                                  (CObjectList 
COMMENT                                   #41=(CLinePar 
COMMENT                                        (CParagraph 0 (0 0) 1 2 3 0 180) 
COMMENT                                        "Start: 441   End: 444 " 1) 
COMMENT                                   #42=(CLinePar 
COMMENT                                        (CParagraph 0 (0 0) 1 2 3 0 180) 
COMMENT                                        "Original Location Description:" 1) 
COMMENT                                   #43=(CLinePar 
COMMENT                                        (CParagraph 0 (0 0) 1 2 3 0 180) 
COMMENT                                        "   441..444" 1))) "Adapter CCCT") 
COMMENT                            #44=(CFolderPar 
COMMENT                                 (CGroupPar 
COMMENT                                  (CParagraph 1487 (3 #7# 0) 1 2 2 0 194) 
COMMENT                                  (CObjectList 
COMMENT                                   #45=(CLinePar 
COMMENT                                        (CParagraph 0 (0 0) 1 2 3 0 180) 
COMMENT                                        "Start: 1487  End: 1490" 1) 
COMMENT                                   #46=(CLinePar 
COMMENT                                        (CParagraph 0 (0 0) 1 2 3 0 180) 
COMMENT                                        "Original Location Description:" 1) 
COMMENT                                   #47=(CLinePar 
COMMENT                                        (CParagraph 0 (0 0) 1 2 3 0 180) 
COMMENT                                        "   3348..3351" 1))) "Adapter AGCG") 
COMMENT                            #48=(CFolderPar 
COMMENT                                 (CGroupPar 
COMMENT                                  (CParagraph 1491 (3 #8# 0) 1 2 2 0 194) 
COMMENT                                  (CObjectList 
COMMENT                                   #49=(CLinePar 
COMMENT                                        (CParagraph 0 (0 0) 1 2 3 0 180) 
COMMENT                                        "Start: 1491  End: 6498" 1) 
COMMENT                                   #50=(CLinePar 
COMMENT                                        (CParagraph 0 (0 0) 1 2 3 0 180) 
COMMENT                                        "Original Location Description:" 1) 
COMMENT                                   #51=(CLinePar 
COMMENT                                        (CParagraph 0 (0 0) 1 2 3 0 180) 
COMMENT                                        "   3352..8359" 1))) "pET28a backbone"))) 
COMMENT                          "Misc. Feature (4 total)") 
COMMENT                     #52=(CFolderPar 
COMMENT                          (CGroupPar (CParagraph 30 (7 30 0) 1 1 1 0 178) 
COMMENT                           (CObjectList 
COMMENT                            #53=(CFolderPar 
COMMENT                                 (CGroupPar (CParagraph 5 (3 #3# 0) 1 2 2 0 194) 
COMMENT                                  (CObjectList 
COMMENT                                   #54=(CLinePar 
COMMENT                                        (CParagraph 0 (0 0) 1 2 3 0 180) 
COMMENT                                        "Start: 5     End: 21  " 1) 
COMMENT                                   #55=(CLinePar 
COMMENT                                        (CParagraph 0 (0 0) 1 2 3 0 180) 
COMMENT                                        "Original Location Description:" 1) 
COMMENT                                   #56=(CLinePar 
COMMENT                                        (CParagraph 0 (0 0) 1 2 3 0 180) 
COMMENT                                        "   5..21" 1))) "T7 promoter") 
COMMENT                            #57=(CFolderPar 
COMMENT                                 (CGroupPar 
COMMENT                                  (CParagraph 445 (3 #9# 0) 1 2 2 0 194) 
COMMENT                                  (CObjectList 
COMMENT                                   #58=(CLinePar 
COMMENT                                        (CParagraph 0 (0 0) 1 2 3 0 180) 
COMMENT                                        "Start: 445   End: 461 " 1) 
COMMENT                                   #59=(CLinePar 
COMMENT                                        (CParagraph 0 (0 0) 1 2 3 0 180) 
COMMENT                                        "Original Location Description:" 1) 
COMMENT                                   #60=(CLinePar 
COMMENT                                        (CParagraph 0 (0 0) 1 2 3 0 180) 
COMMENT                                        "   445..461" 1))) "T7 Promoter"))) 
COMMENT                          "Promoter Prokaryotic (2 total)") 
COMMENT                     #61=(CFolderPar 
COMMENT                          (CGroupPar (CParagraph 43 (7 43 0) 1 1 1 0 178) 
COMMENT                           (CObjectList 
COMMENT                            #62=(CFolderPar 
COMMENT                                 (CGroupPar 
COMMENT                                  (CParagraph 393 (3 #6# 0) 1 2 2 0 194) 
COMMENT                                  (CObjectList 
COMMENT                                   #63=(CLinePar 
COMMENT                                        (CParagraph 0 (0 0) 1 2 3 0 180) 
COMMENT                                        "Start: 393   End: 440 " 1) 
COMMENT                                   #64=(CLinePar 
COMMENT                                        (CParagraph 0 (0 0) 1 2 3 0 180) 
COMMENT                                        "Original Location Description:" 1) 
COMMENT                                   #65=(CLinePar 
COMMENT                                        (CParagraph 0 (0 0) 1 2 3 0 180) 
COMMENT                                        "   393..440" 1))) "T7 terminator") 
COMMENT                            #66=(CFolderPar 
COMMENT                                 (CGroupPar 
COMMENT                                  (CParagraph 1439 (3 #11# 0) 1 2 2 0 194) 
COMMENT                                  (CObjectList 
COMMENT                                   #67=(CLinePar 
COMMENT                                        (CParagraph 0 (0 0) 1 2 3 0 180) 
COMMENT                                        "Start: 1439  End: 1486" 1) 
COMMENT                                   #68=(CLinePar 
COMMENT                                        (CParagraph 0 (0 0) 1 2 3 0 180) 
COMMENT                                        "Original Location Description:" 1) 
COMMENT                                   #69=(CLinePar 
COMMENT                                        (CParagraph 0 (0 0) 1 2 3 0 180) 
COMMENT                                        "   2321..2368" 1))) "T7 Terminator"))) 
COMMENT                          "Terminator (2 total)") 
COMMENT                     #70=(CFolderPar 
COMMENT                          (CGroupPar (CParagraph 103 (7 103 0) 1 1 1 0 178) 
COMMENT                           (CObjectList 
COMMENT                            #71=(CFolderPar 
COMMENT                                 (CGroupPar 
COMMENT                                  (CParagraph 24 (3 #4# 0) 1 2 2 0 194) 
COMMENT                                  (CObjectList 
COMMENT                                   #72=(CLinePar 
COMMENT                                        (CParagraph 0 (0 0) 1 2 3 0 180) 
COMMENT                                        "Start: 24    End: 47  " 1) 
COMMENT                                   #73=(CLinePar 
COMMENT                                        (CParagraph 0 (0 0) 1 2 3 0 180) 
COMMENT                                        "Original Location Description:" 1) 
COMMENT                                   #74=(CLinePar 
COMMENT                                        (CParagraph 0 (0 0) 1 2 3 0 180) 
COMMENT                                        "   24..47" 1))) "lac operator") 
COMMENT                            #75=(CFolderPar 
COMMENT                                 (CGroupPar 
COMMENT                                  (CParagraph 464 (3 #10# 0) 1 2 2 0 194) 
COMMENT                                  (CObjectList 
COMMENT                                   #76=(CLinePar 
COMMENT                                        (CParagraph 0 (0 0) 1 2 3 0 180) 
COMMENT                                        "Start: 464   End: 487 " 1) 
COMMENT                                   #77=(CLinePar 
COMMENT                                        (CParagraph 0 (0 0) 1 2 3 0 180) 
COMMENT                                        "Original Location Description:" 1) 
COMMENT                                   #78=(CLinePar 
COMMENT                                        (CParagraph 0 (0 0) 1 2 3 0 180) 
COMMENT                                        "   464..487" 1))) "lac operator"))) 
COMMENT                          "Operon (2 total)"))) "Feature Map") 
COMMENT              #79=(CFolderPar 
COMMENT                   (CGroupPar (CParagraph 13 (0 0) 1 1 0 0 178) 
COMMENT                    (CObjectList 
COMMENT                     #80=(CRSFolderPar 
COMMENT                          (CFolderPar 
COMMENT                           (CGroupPar (CParagraph 100465144 (8 0) 1 1 1 0 178) 
COMMENT                            (CObjectList 
COMMENT                             #81=(CGroupPar 
COMMENT                                  (CParagraph 0 (10 #1# 0) 1 2 2 0 180) 
COMMENT                                  (CObjectList 
COMMENT                                   #82=(CLinePar 
COMMENT                                        (CParagraph 0 (1 #1# 1) 1 2 2 0 191) 
COMMENT                                        " N1: 4539 " 1) 
COMMENT                                   #83=(CLinePar 
COMMENT                                        (CParagraph 0 (1 #1# 2) 1 2 2 0 191) 
COMMENT                                        " N2: 4899 " 1) 
COMMENT                                   #84=(CLinePar 
COMMENT                                        (CParagraph 0 (1 #1# 3) 1 2 2 0 191) 
COMMENT                                        " N3: 5273 (on complementary strand)" 1) 
COMMENT                                   #85=(CLinePar 
COMMENT                                        (CParagraph 0 (1 #1# 4) 1 2 2 0 191) 
COMMENT                                        " N4: 5612 (on complementary strand)" 1))))) 
COMMENT                           "BbsI: 4 sites") 8 12 "GAAGACNNNNNNN" "CTTCTGNNNNNNN") 
COMMENT                     #86=(CRSFolderPar 
COMMENT                          (CFolderPar 
COMMENT                           (CGroupPar (CParagraph 100465368 (8 0) 1 1 1 0 178) 
COMMENT                            (CObjectList)) "BsaI: 0 sites") 7 11 "GGTCTCNNNNNN" 
COMMENT                          "CCAGAGNNNNNN"))) "Restriction/Methylation Map")))) 
COMMENT       (CGraphView 
COMMENT        (CWStyleSheet 
COMMENT         (CObjectList 
COMMENT          #87=(CWidgetStyle "RSite Label" 1 (LOGPEN 0 0 13408563) 1 0 1 
COMMENT               (LOGFONT 0 0 0 0 400 0 0 0 0 3 2 1 18 "Georgia") 0.555556 0 1 5 
COMMENT               "@N (@S)" 0) 
COMMENT          #88=(CWidgetStyle "Signal Label" 1 (LOGPEN 0 0 0) 1 0 1 
COMMENT               (LOGFONT 0 0 0 0 700 0 0 0 0 3 2 1 34 "Arial") 0.666667 0 1 1 
COMMENT               "@N" 0) 
COMMENT          #89=(CWidgetStyle "Molecule Label 2" 0 0 1 
COMMENT               (LOGFONT 0 0 0 0 400 0 0 0 0 3 2 1 18 "Georgia") 0.555556 0 1 16 
COMMENT               "@L bp" 0) 
COMMENT          #90=(CWidgetStyle "Molecule Label 1" 0 0 1 
COMMENT               (LOGFONT 0 0 0 0 400 0 0 0 0 3 2 1 34 "Verdana") 0.833333 0 1 1 
COMMENT               "@N" 0) 
COMMENT          #91=(CWidgetStyle "Shape 3" 1 (LOGPEN 0 0 3355545) 1 1 
COMMENT               (LOGBRUSH 0 6724095 0) 0 0 1 (LOGSHAPE 9 1 0.8 1.8 0)) 
COMMENT          #92=(CWidgetStyle "Shape 1" 1 (LOGPEN 0 0 6723840) 1 1 
COMMENT               (LOGBRUSH 0 10079334 0) 0 0 1 (LOGSHAPE 9 1 0.8 1.8 0)) 
COMMENT          #93=(CWidgetStyle "Axis" 1 (LOGPEN 0 0 10079436) 2 1 
COMMENT               (LOGBRUSH 0 13434879 0) 0 0 1 (LOGSHAPE 10 1 0 0 0)) 
COMMENT          #94=(CWidgetStyle "Line 2" 1 (LOGPEN 0 0 6723840) 8 0 0 0 1 
COMMENT               (LOGSHAPE 1 1.9 0 0 0)) 
COMMENT          #95=(CWidgetStyle "RSite" 1 (LOGPEN 0 0 10053171) 8 0 0 0 1 
COMMENT               (LOGSHAPE 1 1.9 0 0 0)) 
COMMENT          #96=(CWidgetStyle "Short Signal" 1 (LOGPEN 0 0 13395507) 10 0 0 0 1 
COMMENT               (LOGSHAPE 1 1.9 0 0 0)) 
COMMENT          #97=(CWidgetStyle "Uniq RSite Label" 1 (LOGPEN 0 0 153) 1 0 1 
COMMENT               (LOGFONT 0 0 0 0 400 0 0 0 0 3 2 1 18 "Georgia") 0.555556 128 1 5 
COMMENT               "@N (@S)" 0) 
COMMENT          #98=(CWidgetStyle "Vanilla" 1 (LOGPEN 0 0 0) 1 1 
COMMENT               (LOGBRUSH 0 16777215 0) 1 
COMMENT               (LOGFONT 0 0 0 0 400 0 0 0 0 7 48 2 18 "Times New Roman") 0.8 0 1 
COMMENT               2 "?" 0) 
COMMENT          #99=(CWidgetStyle "Mark 1" 0 0 1 
COMMENT               (LOGFONT 0 0 0 0 400 0 0 0 2 7 48 2 2 "Windings") 0.7 0 1 2 "?" 0) 
COMMENT          #100=(CWidgetStyle "Motif Label" 1 (LOGPEN 0 0 16744512) 1 0 1 
COMMENT                (LOGFONT 0 0 0 0 400 0 0 0 0 3 2 1 34 "Arial") 0.611111 8388608 
COMMENT                1 65535 "@N (@H)" 0) 
COMMENT          #101=(CWidgetStyle "Fragment Label 2" 1 (LOGPEN 0 0 0) 1 0 1 
COMMENT                (LOGFONT 0 0 0 0 400 0 0 0 0 3 2 1 49 "Courier New") 1.05 0 1 48 
COMMENT                "@F bp (molecule @L bp)" 0) 
COMMENT          #102=(CWidgetStyle "Fragment Label 1" 1 (LOGPEN 0 0 0) 1 0 1 
COMMENT                (LOGFONT 0 0 0 0 400 0 0 0 0 3 2 1 34 "Arial") 0.91 0 1 1 
COMMENT                "Fragment of @N" 0) 
COMMENT          #103=(CWidgetStyle "Shape 4" 1 (LOGPEN 0 0 0) 1 1 
COMMENT                (LOGBRUSH 2 8388608 5) 0 0 0) 
COMMENT          #104=(CWidgetStyle "Shape 2" 1 (LOGPEN 0 0 0) 1 1 (LOGBRUSH 0 128 0) 0 
COMMENT                0 0) 
COMMENT          #105=(CWidgetStyle "Shape 0" 1 (LOGPEN 0 0 0) 1 1 (LOGBRUSH 0 0 0) 0 0 
COMMENT                0) 
COMMENT          #106=(CWidgetStyle "ORF" 1 (LOGPEN 0 0 16384) 8 0 0 0 1 
COMMENT                (LOGSHAPE 7 0.2 3.41182 2.86186 0.609808)) 
COMMENT          #107=(CWidgetStyle "Line 4" 1 (LOGPEN 0 0 32768) 8 0 0 0 0) 
COMMENT          #108=(CWidgetStyle "Line 3" 1 (LOGPEN 0 0 16711680) 8 0 0 0 0) 
COMMENT          #109=(CWidgetStyle "Line 1" 1 (LOGPEN 0 0 16711680) 1 0 0 0 0) 
COMMENT          #110=(CWidgetStyle "Short Promoter" 1 (LOGPEN 0 0 128) 6 0 0 0 0) 
COMMENT          #111=(CWidgetStyle "Motif" 1 (LOGPEN 0 0 0) 1 0 0 0 0) 
COMMENT          #112=(CWidgetStyle "Line 0" 1 (LOGPEN 0 0 0) 8 0 0 0 0) 
COMMENT          #113=(CWidgetStyle "Void" 0 0 0 0 0) 
COMMENT          #114=(CWidgetStyle "General Label" 1 (LOGPEN 0 0 0) 1 0 1 
COMMENT                (LOGFONT 0 0 0 0 400 0 0 0 0 3 2 1 18 "Times New Roman") 0.91 0 
COMMENT                1 3 "@T @N " 0) 
COMMENT          #115=(CWidgetStyle "Position" 1 (LOGPEN 0 0 0) 1 0 0 0 0) 
COMMENT          #116=(CWidgetStyle "Annotation" 0 0 1 
COMMENT                (LOGFONT 0 0 0 0 400 0 0 0 0 3 2 1 18 "Times New Roman") 0.91 0 
COMMENT                0 0) 
COMMENT          #117=(CWidgetStyle "Position Label" 1 (LOGPEN 0 0 8388608) 1 0 1 
COMMENT                (LOGFONT 0 0 0 0 400 0 1 0 0 3 2 1 34 "Arial") 0.63 8388608 1 1 
COMMENT                "@N" 0) 
COMMENT          #118=(CWidgetStyle "Range" 1 (LOGPEN 0 0 0) 1 1 
COMMENT                (LOGBRUSH 0 16777215 0) 0 0 0) 
COMMENT          #119=(CWidgetStyle "Range Label" 1 (LOGPEN 0 0 8388608) 1 0 1 
COMMENT                (LOGFONT 0 0 0 0 400 0 1 0 0 3 2 1 34 "Arial") 0.63 8388608 1 1 
COMMENT                "@N" 0) 
COMMENT          #120=(CWidgetStyle "ORF Label" 1 (LOGPEN 0 0 49216) 1 0 1 
COMMENT                (LOGFONT 0 0 0 0 400 0 0 0 0 3 2 1 18 "Times New Roman") 
COMMENT                0.611111 0 1 65535 "@N" 0) 
COMMENT          #121=(CWidgetStyle "CDS Label" 1 (LOGPEN 0 0 4227264) 1 0 1 
COMMENT                (LOGFONT 0 0 0 0 400 0 0 0 0 3 2 1 34 "Arial") 0.555556 255 1 1 
COMMENT                "@N" 0) 
COMMENT          #122=(CWidgetStyle "Shape 5" 1 (LOGPEN 0 0 0) 3 1 
COMMENT                (LOGBRUSH 0 16777113 0) 1 
COMMENT                (LOGFONT 0 0 0 0 400 0 0 0 0 7 48 2 50 "Arial") 0.9 0 0 1 
COMMENT                (LOGSHAPE 9 1 0.8 1.8 0)) 
COMMENT          #123=(CWidgetStyle "CDS" 1 (LOGPEN 0 0 0) 1 1 (LOGBRUSH 2 39423 3) 0 0 
COMMENT                1 (LOGSHAPE 9 1 0.8 1.8 0)) 
COMMENT          #124=(CWidgetStyle "Label 2" 1 (LOGPEN 0 0 4227264) 1 0 1 
COMMENT                (LOGFONT 0 0 0 0 400 0 0 0 0 3 2 1 34 "Arial") 0.944444 8388608 
COMMENT                1 1 "@N" 0) 
COMMENT          #125=(CWidgetStyle "Label 3" 1 (LOGPEN 0 0 8421376) 1 0 1 
COMMENT                (LOGFONT 0 0 0 0 700 255 0 0 0 3 2 1 34 "Arial") 0.833333 255 1 
COMMENT                5 "@N (@S)" 0) 
COMMENT          #126=(CWidgetStyle "Label 4" 1 (LOGPEN 0 0 8437824) 1 0 1 
COMMENT                (LOGFONT 0 0 0 0 400 0 0 0 0 3 2 1 34 "Arial") 0.722222 0 1 5 
COMMENT                "@N (@S)" 0)) 0.164644 1.74233 0.164644 2.53336 
COMMENT         (70 (CShapeMapEntry 0 "Unique RSite" 1 "Uniq RSite Label") 67 
COMMENT          (CShapeMapEntry 0 "ORF" 0 "ORF Label")) 40.0378 40.0378 39 39 0.1 
COMMENT         -6293) 1 1 0 1 1 
COMMENT        (mapper: 19.5621 -19.7027 40.0378 40.0378 0.01 10 -1 6498 6498 1 0 0) 
COMMENT        #127=(CGroupWidget (CWidget 0 (0 0) 1 2 0 0 Nil 1836020336 100) 
COMMENT              (CObjectList 
COMMENT               #128=(CGroupWidget (CWidget 1 (0 0) 1 2 0 0 Nil -530 100) 
COMMENT                     (CObjectList 
COMMENT                      #129=(CAxis 
COMMENT                            (CWideLine 
COMMENT                             (CWidget 0 (0 0) 1 2 0 0 #93# 100355804 0) 
COMMENT                             (LOGPEN 0 0 10079436) 2 (LOGBRUSH 0 13434879 0) 1 
COMMENT                             6.27515 6.27315 1 0.0214037) 0.0965402) 
COMMENT                      #130=(CLabel (CWidget 1001 (0 0) 1 2 0 0 #90# 8 100) 
COMMENT                            (LOGPEN 0 0 0) 1 
COMMENT                            (LOGFONT 58 22 0 0 400 0 0 0 0 3 2 1 34 "Verdana") 
COMMENT                            1.74233 0.833333 0 
COMMENT                            "pET28a CrtE B I T7 promtoer and terminator with spacers" 
COMMENT                            "@N" 1 0 0.871165 0 -10 33.0438 1.47361 Nil) 
COMMENT                      #131=(CLabel (CWidget 1002 (0 0) 1 2 0 0 #89# 1197 100) 
COMMENT                            (LOGPEN 0 0 0) 1 
COMMENT                            (LOGFONT 38 14 0 0 400 0 0 0 0 3 2 1 18 "Georgia") 
COMMENT                            1.74233 0.555556 0 "6498 bp" "@L bp" 16 0 -0.871165 
COMMENT                            0 -10.8 2.99717 0.974079 Nil)) (CObjectList)) 
COMMENT               #132=(CGroupWidget (CWidget 10 (6 0) 1 2 0 0 Nil -1228 100) 
COMMENT                     (CObjectList 
COMMENT                      #133=(CGroupWidget 
COMMENT                            (CWidget 4 (7 4 0) 1 2 0 0 Nil -807 100) 
COMMENT                            (CObjectList 
COMMENT                             #134=(CWideArrow 
COMMENT                                   (CWideLine 
COMMENT                                    (CWidget 0 (3 #12# 0) 1 2 0 0 #91# 0 100) 
COMMENT                                    (LOGPEN 0 0 3355545) 1 
COMMENT                                    (LOGBRUSH 0 6724095 0) 1 5.89861 6.19113 1 
COMMENT                                    0.082322) 0.8 1.8 0) 
COMMENT                             #135=(CLabel 
COMMENT                                   (CWidget 0 (0 0) 1 2 0 0 #88# 1809 100) 
COMMENT                                   (LOGPEN 0 0 0) 1 
COMMENT                                   (LOGFONT 46 17 0 0 700 0 0 0 0 3 2 1 34 
COMMENT                                    "Arial") 1.74233 0.666667 0 
COMMENT                                   "gra prec WP 110429223.1\240" "@N" 1 12.1449 
COMMENT                                   12.1963 0 -10 10.1654 1.07399 #134#) 
COMMENT                             #136=(CWideArrow 
COMMENT                                   (CWideLine 
COMMENT                                    (CWidget 0 (3 #13# 0) 1 2 0 0 #91# 0 100) 
COMMENT                                    (LOGPEN 0 0 3355545) 1 
COMMENT                                    (LOGBRUSH 0 6724095 0) 1 4.8888 5.78952 1 
COMMENT                                    0.082322) 0.8 1.8 0) 
COMMENT                             #137=(CLabel 
COMMENT                                   (CWidget 0 (0 0) 1 2 0 0 #88# 1072 100) 
COMMENT                                   (LOGPEN 0 0 0) 1 
COMMENT                                   (LOGFONT 46 17 0 0 700 0 0 0 0 3 2 1 34 
COMMENT                                    "Arial") 1.74233 0.666667 0 
COMMENT                                   "gra WP 110429223.1\240" "@N" 1 17.7371 
COMMENT                                   3.48466 0 -10 8.16728 1.07399 #136#)) 
COMMENT                            (CObjectList)) 
COMMENT                      #138=(CGroupWidget 
COMMENT                            (CWidget 21 (7 21 0) 1 2 0 0 Nil -600 100) 
COMMENT                            (CObjectList 
COMMENT                             #139=(CScratch 
COMMENT                                   (CWidget 0 (3 #2# 0) 1 2 0 0 #96# 101068592 
COMMENT                                    100) (LOGPEN 0 8 13395507) 10 1 6.27319 1.9 
COMMENT                                   0.082322 1) 
COMMENT                             #140=(CLabel 
COMMENT                                   (CWidget 0 (0 0) 1 2 0 0 #88# 1178 100) 
COMMENT                                   (LOGPEN 0 0 0) 1 
COMMENT                                   (LOGFONT 46 17 0 0 700 0 0 0 0 3 2 1 34 
COMMENT                                    "Arial") 1.74233 0.666667 0 "Adapter ATGG" 
COMMENT                                   "@N" 1 4.45535 17.4233 0 -10 5.86945 1.07399 
COMMENT                                   #139#) 
COMMENT                             #141=(CScratch 
COMMENT                                   (CWidget 0 (3 #5# 0) 1 2 0 0 #96# 0 100) 
COMMENT                                   (LOGPEN 0 8 13395507) 10 1 5.84841 1.9 
COMMENT                                   0.082322 1) 
COMMENT                             #142=(CLabel (CWidget 0 (0 0) 1 2 0 0 #88# 8 100) 
COMMENT                                   (LOGPEN 0 0 0) 1 
COMMENT                                   (LOGFONT 46 17 0 0 700 0 0 0 0 3 2 1 34 
COMMENT                                    "Arial") 1.74233 0.666667 0 "Adapter CCCT" 
COMMENT                                   "@N" 1 13.935 8.71165 0 -10 5.86945 1.07399 
COMMENT                                   #141#) 
COMMENT                             #143=(CScratch 
COMMENT                                   (CWidget 0 (3 #7# 0) 1 2 0 0 #96# 1 100) 
COMMENT                                   (LOGPEN 0 8 13395507) 10 1 4.8386 1.9 
COMMENT                                   0.082322 1) 
COMMENT                             #144=(CLabel 
COMMENT                                   (CWidget 0 (0 0) 1 2 0 0 #88# 1949182504 100) 
COMMENT                                   (LOGPEN 0 0 0) 1 
COMMENT                                   (LOGFONT 46 17 0 0 700 0 0 0 0 3 2 1 34 
COMMENT                                    "Arial") 1.74233 0.666667 0 "Adapter AGCG" 
COMMENT                                   "@N" 1 16.8376 0 0 -10 5.96936 1.07399 #143#) 
COMMENT                             #145=(CWideArrow 
COMMENT                                   (CWideLine 
COMMENT                                    (CWidget 0 (3 #8# 0) 1 2 0 0 #92# 0 100) 
COMMENT                                    (LOGPEN 0 0 6723840) 1 
COMMENT                                    (LOGBRUSH 0 10079334 0) 0.835356 6.27319 
COMMENT                                    4.83474 1 0.082322) 0.8 1.8 0) 
COMMENT                             #146=(CLabel (CWidget 0 (0 0) 1 2 0 0 #88# 8 100) 
COMMENT                                   (LOGPEN 0 0 0) 1 
COMMENT                                   (LOGFONT 46 17 0 0 700 0 0 0 0 3 2 1 34 
COMMENT                                    "Arial") 1.74233 0.666667 0 
COMMENT                                   "pET28a backbone" "@N" 1 -13.5787 -10.454 0 
COMMENT                                   -10 7.0933 1.07399 #145#)) (CObjectList)) 
COMMENT                      #147=(CGroupWidget 
COMMENT                            (CWidget 30 (7 30 0) 1 2 0 0 Nil -740 100) 
COMMENT                            (CObjectList 
COMMENT                             #148=(CPromoterArrow 
COMMENT                                   (CLine 
COMMENT                                    (CWidget 0 (3 #3# 0) 1 2 0 0 #110# 0 100) 
COMMENT                                    (LOGPEN 0 4 128) 6 1.16464 6.18206 6.26932) 
COMMENT                                   0.4 0.082322 1.08464 1.8 1.8 0) 
COMMENT                             #149=(CLabel 
COMMENT                                   (CWidget 0 (0 0) 1 2 0 0 #88# 1216 100) 
COMMENT                                   (LOGPEN 0 0 0) 1 
COMMENT                                   (LOGFONT 46 17 0 0 700 0 0 0 0 3 2 1 34 
COMMENT                                    "Arial") 1.74233 0.666667 0 "T7 promoter" 
COMMENT                                   "@N" 1 4.37671 13.9386 0 -10 4.9703 1.07399 
COMMENT                                   #148#) 
COMMENT                             #150=(CPromoterArrow 
COMMENT                                   (CLine 
COMMENT                                    (CWidget 0 (3 #9# 0) 1 2 0 0 #110# 0 100) 
COMMENT                                    (LOGPEN 0 4 128) 6 1.16464 5.75728 5.84455) 
COMMENT                                   0.4 0.082322 1.08464 1.8 1.8 0) 
COMMENT                             #151=(CLabel 
COMMENT                                   (CWidget 0 (0 0) 1 2 0 0 #88# 707272819 100) 
COMMENT                                   (LOGPEN 0 0 0) 1 
COMMENT                                   (LOGFONT 46 17 0 0 700 0 0 0 0 3 2 1 34 
COMMENT                                    "Arial") 1.74233 0.666667 0 "T7 Promoter" 
COMMENT                                   "@N" 1 15.4003 5.22699 0 -10 5.02026 1.07399 
COMMENT                                   #150#)) (CObjectList)) 
COMMENT                      #152=(CGroupWidget 
COMMENT                            (CWidget 43 (7 43 0) 1 2 0 0 Nil -182 100) 
COMMENT                            (CObjectList 
COMMENT                             #153=(CScratch 
COMMENT                                   (CWidget 0 (3 #6# 0) 1 2 0 0 #96# 57361720 
COMMENT                                    100) (LOGPEN 0 8 13395507) 10 1 5.89475 1.9 
COMMENT                                   0.082322 1) 
COMMENT                             #154=(CLabel 
COMMENT                                   (CWidget 0 (0 0) 1 2 0 0 #88# 1227 100) 
COMMENT                                   (LOGPEN 0 0 0) 1 
COMMENT                                   (LOGFONT 46 17 0 0 700 0 0 0 0 3 2 1 34 
COMMENT                                    "Arial") 1.74233 0.666667 0 "T7 terminator" 
COMMENT                                   "@N" 1 12.0848 10.454 0 -10 5.41988 1.07399 
COMMENT                                   #153#) 
COMMENT                             #155=(CScratch 
COMMENT                                   (CWidget 0 (3 #11# 0) 1 2 0 0 #96# 57360904 
COMMENT                                    100) (LOGPEN 0 8 13395507) 10 1 4.88494 1.9 
COMMENT                                   0.082322 1) 
COMMENT                             #156=(CLabel 
COMMENT                                   (CWidget 0 (0 0) 1 2 0 0 #88# 544433516 100) 
COMMENT                                   (LOGPEN 0 0 0) 1 
COMMENT                                   (LOGFONT 46 17 0 0 700 0 0 0 0 3 2 1 34 
COMMENT                                    "Arial") 1.74233 0.666667 0 "T7 Terminator" 
COMMENT                                   "@N" 1 16.5701 1.74233 0 -10 5.64467 1.07399 
COMMENT                                   #155#)) (CObjectList)) 
COMMENT                      #157=(CGroupWidget 
COMMENT                            (CWidget 103 (7 103 0) 1 2 0 0 Nil -251 100) 
COMMENT                            (CObjectList 
COMMENT                             #158=(CScratch 
COMMENT                                   (CWidget 0 (3 #4# 0) 1 2 0 0 #96# 1 100) 
COMMENT                                   (LOGPEN 0 8 13395507) 10 1 6.25098 1.9 
COMMENT                                   0.082322 1) 
COMMENT                             #159=(CLabel (CWidget 0 (0 0) 1 2 0 0 #88# 8 100) 
COMMENT                                   (LOGPEN 0 0 0) 1 
COMMENT                                   (LOGFONT 46 17 0 0 700 0 0 0 0 3 2 1 34 
COMMENT                                    "Arial") 1.74233 0.666667 0 "lac operator" 
COMMENT                                   "@N" 1 4.07751 15.681 0 -10 4.84542 1.07399 
COMMENT                                   #158#) 
COMMENT                             #160=(CScratch 
COMMENT                                   (CWidget 0 (3 #10# 0) 1 2 0 0 #96# 1 100) 
COMMENT                                   (LOGPEN 0 8 13395507) 10 1 5.8262 1.9 
COMMENT                                   0.082322 1) 
COMMENT                             #161=(CLabel 
COMMENT                                   (CWidget 0 (0 0) 1 2 0 0 #88# 1098 100) 
COMMENT                                   (LOGPEN 0 0 0) 1 
COMMENT                                   (LOGFONT 46 17 0 0 700 0 0 0 0 3 2 1 34 
COMMENT                                    "Arial") 1.74233 0.666667 0 "lac operator" 
COMMENT                                   "@N" 1 14.5475 6.96932 0 -10 4.84542 1.07399 
COMMENT                                   #160#)) (CObjectList))) (CObjectList)) 
COMMENT               #162=(CGroupWidget (CWidget 11 (8 0) 1 2 0 0 Nil -809 100) 
COMMENT                     (CObjectList 
COMMENT                      #163=(CGroupWidget 
COMMENT                            (CWidget 4 (10 #1# 0) 1 2 0 0 Nil -251 100) 
COMMENT                            (CObjectList 
COMMENT                             #164=(CScratch 
COMMENT                                   (CWidget 1 (1 #1# 1) 1 2 0 0 #95# 0 100) 
COMMENT                                   (LOGPEN 0 6 10053171) 8 1 1.89219 1.9 
COMMENT                                   0.082322 1) 
COMMENT                             #165=(CLabel 
COMMENT                                   (CWidget 0 (0 0) 1 2 0 0 #87# 774504489 100) 
COMMENT                                   (LOGPEN 0 0 13408563) 1 
COMMENT                                   (LOGFONT 38 14 0 0 400 0 0 0 0 3 2 1 18 
COMMENT                                    "Georgia") 1.74233 0.555556 0 
COMMENT                                   "{\\i Bbs}I (4539)" "@N (@S)" 5 -15.2369 
COMMENT                                   -3.48466 0 -10 4.34589 0.974079 #164#) 
COMMENT                             #166=(CScratch 
COMMENT                                   (CWidget 2 (1 #1# 2) 1 2 0 0 #95# 1 100) 
COMMENT                                   (LOGPEN 0 6 10053171) 8 1 1.54464 1.9 
COMMENT                                   0.082322 1) 
COMMENT                             #167=(CLabel (CWidget 0 (0 0) 1 2 0 0 #87# -1 100) 
COMMENT                                   (LOGPEN 0 0 13408563) 1 
COMMENT                                   (LOGFONT 38 14 0 0 400 0 0 0 0 3 2 1 18 
COMMENT                                    "Georgia") 1.74233 0.555556 0 
COMMENT                                   "{\\i Bbs}I (4899)" "@N (@S)" 5 -15.6354 0 0 
COMMENT                                   -10 4.34589 0.974079 #166#) 
COMMENT                             #168=(CScratch 
COMMENT                                   (CWidget 3 (1 #1# 3) 1 2 0 0 #95# 57637920 
COMMENT                                    100) (LOGPEN 0 6 10053171) 8 1 1.18358 1.9 
COMMENT                                   0.082322 1) 
COMMENT                             #169=(CLabel 
COMMENT                                   (CWidget 0 (0 0) 1 2 0 0 #87# 1766203493 100) 
COMMENT                                   (LOGPEN 0 0 13408563) 1 
COMMENT                                   (LOGFONT 38 14 0 0 400 0 0 0 0 3 2 1 18 
COMMENT                                    "Georgia") 1.74233 0.555556 0 
COMMENT                                   "{\\i Bbs}I (5273)" "@N (@S)" 5 -14.7723 
COMMENT                                   5.22699 0 -10 4.27096 0.974079 #168#) 
COMMENT                             #170=(CScratch 
COMMENT                                   (CWidget 4 (1 #1# 4) 1 2 0 0 #95# 0 100) 
COMMENT                                   (LOGPEN 0 6 10053171) 8 1 0.856312 1.9 
COMMENT                                   0.082322 1) 
COMMENT                             #171=(CLabel 
COMMENT                                   (CWidget 0 (0 0) 1 2 0 0 #87# 1263 100) 
COMMENT                                   (LOGPEN 0 0 13408563) 1 
COMMENT                                   (LOGFONT 38 14 0 0 400 0 0 0 0 3 2 1 18 
COMMENT                                    "Georgia") 1.74233 0.555556 0 
COMMENT                                   "{\\i Bbs}I (5612)" "@N (@S)" 5 -12.7937 
COMMENT                                   8.71165 0 -10 4.22101 0.974079 #170#)) 
COMMENT                            (CObjectList))) (CObjectList)) 
COMMENT               #172=(CGroupWidget (CWidget 14 (16 0) 1 2 0 0 Nil -842 100) 
COMMENT                     (CObjectList) (CObjectList)) 
COMMENT               #173=(CGroupWidget (CWidget 12 (0 0) 1 2 0 0 Nil -842 100) 
COMMENT                     (CObjectList) (CObjectList))) (CObjectList))) 
COMMENT       (CSeqView 10 10 (CObjectList) (CObList) 1 (CObList)) (CObList) 87462704 
COMMENT       (CStringList) 2082602632 0 (CObList)))
FEATURES             Location/Qualifiers
     misc_feature    1..4
                     /vntifkey="21"
                     /label=Adapter\ATGG
     promoter        5..21
                     /vntifkey="30"
                     /label=T7\promoter
     operon          24..47
                     /vntifkey="103"
                     /label=lac\operator
     misc_feature    441..444
                     /vntifkey="21"
                     /label=Adapter\CCCT
     terminator      393..440
                     /vntifkey="43"
                     /label=T7\terminator
     misc_feature    1487..1490
                     /vntifkey="21"
                     /label=Adapter\AGCG
     misc_feature    1491..6498
                     /vntifkey="21"
                     /label=pET28a\backbone
     promoter        445..461
                     /vntifkey="30"
                     /label=T7\Promoter
     operon          464..487
                     /vntifkey="103"
                     /label=lac\operator
     terminator      1439..1486
                     /vntifkey="43"
                     /label=T7\Terminator
     CDS             86..388
                     /vntifkey="4"
                     /label=gra_prec_WP_110429223.1�
     CDS             502..1434
                     /vntifkey="4"
                     /label=gra_WP_110429223.1�
BASE COUNT     1581 a      1721 c      1655 g      1541 t 
ORIGIN
        1 atggtaatac gactcactat aggggaattg tgagcggata acaattccaa ggagatatac 
       61 aatgcaccac caccaccacc acgcaatgca aaaccaaaag ttcaagactc tgacgaacga 
      121 acaggcgaca caggtgaccg gcggttgcct ctggcctgaa gcacgtcccg tccagatcgt 
      181 gccgccgcgt gaaactatca ccccggatcc gcacaagaat aaattgccgg ttgttattac 
      241 gctggccctc ggcgaggacg gtggagattg gaaaccattt atttaagatg aaggcgaccc 
      301 taggtagcaa ccgccggctt cggcggtaag gtatcactca ggaagcagac acagaaagac 
      361 acggtctagc agatcgttta tcggctagcg gtctagcata accccttggg gcctctaaac 
      421 gggtcttgag gggttttttg cccttaatac gactcactat aggggaattg tgagcggata 
      481 acaattccaa ggagatatac aatggatagc ccaatcctgc ttattggttc acttcgctcg 
      541 gaaaatatcc agctgcttgt gaaccattgc cagcgcaacc agcaggcgta tatctgtatg 
      601 gatgcccaag tgttctttga caacaacgcg atgttcattg ataacaagaa tcaattactg 
      661 ttaaatgttg acaacttcat ttacccgatt aagcacttca aggggatctt ctgggatagc 
      721 atctcactgc cacagggaga taacgttacg cagctgaact tctcgtcatg gcttcaggtg 
      781 ttctttaaac aacgccatcc gaactggtgc aattcatggg acgccttcca gttccacaaa 
      841 acaaaacctt tgcaattagc gctggcaaaa cgcctcggcg caaaagtccc ggacagcttc 
      901 tttggcaatg acattcaagg cgcggacgag tttctgaaag gccatagcaa atgcattgtg 
      961 aagcctattc atggcggcca acacacccgt ttaatcgggc agaatgacct ggccgaaatt 
     1021 gagcgcgaac tgcagaaaca gcctcttacg attcaggagt acattgaagg taccaacgtc 
     1081 cgcacgtatg ttgtcggcac agtgctcttt tctgcaatcg tggagagcga ttcgattgat 
     1141 tttcgcttgg acgatacaat taaactgatg cctattgctt taccgaaaca cattgagaaa 
     1201 ctggctttta ccattatgca gtcatttcat atgcagtgga ccgcgatcga ctggcgccgt 
     1261 acgacaagcg gtgaatacgt gtttctggaa gctaatcccg ccccgcgctt cgccgaattc 
     1321 gaacgcctga ctcaatatcc tattagcgag tatctgttta aactgcttac gaaaactccg 
     1381 taccaggaaa cccacaagaa tgcggaaacc aagaagctgc gtgccatgag ctaacggtct 
     1441 agcataaccc cttggggcct ctaaacgggt cttgaggggt tttttgagcg ctgaaaggag 
     1501 gaactatatc cggattggcg aatgggnnnn nnnnnnnnnn nnnnnnnnnn nnnnnnnnnn 
     1561 nnnnnnnnnn nnnnnnnnnn nnnnnnnnnn nnnnnnnnnn nnnnnnnnnn nnnnnnnnnn 
     1621 nnnnnnnnnn nnnnnnnnnn nnnnnnnnnn cnnnnnnnnn nnnnnnnnnn nnnnnnnnnn 
     1681 nnnnnnnnnn nnnnnnnnnn nnnnnnnnnn nnnnnnnnnn nnnnnnnnnn nnnnnnnnnn 
     1741 nnannnnnnn nnnnnnnnnn nnnnnnnnnn nnnnnnnnnn nnnnnnnnnn nncctttgac 
     1801 gttggagtcc acgttctttn nnnnnnnnnn nnnnnnnnnn nnnnnnnnnn nnnnnnaccc 
     1861 tatctcggtc tattcttttg atttataagg gattttgccg atttcggcct attggttaaa 
     1921 aaatgagctg atttaacaaa aatttaacgc gaattttaac aaaatattaa cgtttacaat 
     1981 ttcaggtggc acttttcggg gaaatgtgcg cggaacccct atttgtttat ttttctaaat 
     2041 acattcaaat atgtatccgc tcatgaatta attcttagaa aaactcatcg agcatcaaat 
     2101 gaaactgcaa tttattcata tcaggattat caataccata tttttgaaaa agccgtttct 
     2161 gtaatgaagg agaaaactca ccgaggcagt tccataggat ggcaagatcc tggtatcggt 
     2221 ctgcgattcc gactcgtcca acatcaatac aacctattaa tttcccctcg tcaaaaataa 
     2281 ggttatcaag tgagaaatca ccatgagtga cgactgaatc cggtgagaat ggcaaaagtt 
     2341 tatgcatttc tttccagact tgttcaacag gccagccatt acgctcgtca tcaaaatcac 
     2401 tcgcatcaac caaaccgtta ttcattcgtg attgcgcctg agcgagacga aatacgcgat 
     2461 cgctgttaaa aggacaatta caaacaggaa tcgaatgcaa ccggcgcagg aacactgcca 
     2521 gcgcatcaac aatattttca cctgaatcag gatattcttc taatacctgg aatgctgttt 
     2581 tcccggggat cgcagtggtg agtaaccatg catcatcagg agtacggata aaatgcttga 
     2641 tggtcggaag aggcataaat tccgtcagcc agtttagtct gaccatctca tctgtaacat 
     2701 cattggcaac gctacctttg ccatgtttca gaaacaactc tggcgcatcg ggcttcccat 
     2761 acaatcgata gattgtcgca cctgattgcc cgacattatc gcgagcccat ttatacccat 
     2821 ataaatcagc atccatgttg gaatttaatc gcggcctaga gcaagacgtt tcccgttgaa 
     2881 tatggctcat aacacccctt gtattactgt ttatgtaagc agacagtttt attgttcatg 
     2941 accaaaatcc cttaacgtga gttttcgttc cactgagcgt cagaccccgt agaaaagatc 
     3001 aaaggatctt cttgagatcc tttttttctg cgcgtaatct gctgcttgca aacaaaaaaa 
     3061 ccaccgctac cagcggtggt ttgtttgccg gatcaagagc taccaactct ttttccgaag 
     3121 gtaactggct tcagcagagc gcagatacca aatactgtcc ttctagtgta gccgtagtta 
     3181 ggccaccact tcaagaactc tgtagcaccg cctacatacc tcgctctgct aatcctgtta 
     3241 ccagtggctg ctgccagtgg cgataagtcg tgtcttaccg ggttggactc aagacgatag 
     3301 ttaccggata aggcgcagcg gtcgggctga acggggggtt cgtgcacaca gcccagcttg 
     3361 gagcgaacga cctacaccga actgagatac ctacagcgtg agctatgaga aagcgccacg 
     3421 cttcccgaag ggagaaaggc ggacaggtat ccggtaagcg gcagggtcgg aacaggagag 
     3481 cgcacgaggg agcttccagg gggaaacgcc tggtatcttt atagtcctgt cgggtttcgc 
     3541 cacctctgac ttgagcgtcg atttttgtga tgctcgtcag gggggcggag cctatggaaa 
     3601 aacgccagca acgcggcctt tttacggttc ctggcctttt gctggccttt tgctcacatg 
     3661 ttctttcctg cgttatcccc tgattctgtg gataaccgta ttaccgcctt tgagtgagct 
     3721 gataccgctc gccgcagccg aacgaccgag cgcagcgagt cagtgagcga ggaagcggaa 
     3781 gagcgcctga tgcggtattt tctccttacg catctgtgcg gtatttcaca ccgcatatat 
     3841 ggtgcactct cagtacaatc tgctctgatg ccgcatagtt aagccagtat acactccgct 
     3901 atcgctacgt gactgggtca tggctgcgcc ccgacacccg ccaacacccg ctgacgcgcc 
     3961 ctgacgggct tgtctgctcc cggcatccgc ttacagacaa gctgtgaccg tctccgggag 
     4021 ctgcatgtgt cagaggtttt caccgtcatc accgaaacgc gcgaggcagc tgcggtaaag 
     4081 ctcatcagcg tggtcgtgaa gcgattcaca gatgtctgcc tgttcatccg cgtccagctc 
     4141 gttgagtttc tccagaagcg ttaatgtctg gcttctgata aagcgggcca tgttaagggc 
     4201 ggttttttcc tgtttggtca ctgatgcctc cgtgtaaggg ggatttctgt tcatgggggt 
     4261 aatgataccg atgaaacgag agaggatgct cacgatacgg gttactgatg atgaacatgc 
     4321 ccggttactg gaacgttgtg agggtaaaca actggcggta tggatgcggc gggaccagag 
     4381 aaaaatcact cagggtcaat gccagcgctt cgttaataca gatgtaggtg ttccacaggg 
     4441 tagccagcag catcctgcga tgcagatccg gaacataatg gtgcagggcg ctgacttccg 
     4501 cgtttccaga ctttacgaaa cacggaaacc gaagaccatt catgttgttg ctcaggtcgc 
     4561 agacgttttg cagcagcagt cgcttcacgt tcgctcgcgt atcggtgatt cattctgcta 
     4621 accagtaagg caaccccgcc agcctagccg ggtcctcaac gacaggagca cgatcatgcg 
     4681 cacccgtggg gccgccatgc cggcgataat ggcctgcttc tcgccgaaac gtttggtggc 
     4741 gggaccagtg acgaaggctt gagcgagggc gtgcaagatt ccgaataccg caagcgacag 
     4801 gccgatcatc gtcgcgctcc agcgaaagcg gtcctcgccg aaaatgaccc agagcgctgc 
     4861 cggcacctgt cctacgagtt gcatgataaa gaagacagtc ataagtgcgg cgacgatagt 
     4921 catgccccgc gcccaccgga aggagctgac tgggttgaag gctctcaagg gcatcggtcg 
     4981 agatcccggt gcctaatgag tgagctaact tacattaatt gcgttgcgct cactgcccgc 
     5041 tttccagtcg ggaaacctgt cgtgccagct gcattaatga atcggccaac gcgcggggag 
     5101 aggcggtttg cgtattgggc gccagggtgg tttttctttt caccagtgag acgggcaaca 
     5161 gctgattgcc cttcaccgcc tggccctgag agagttgcag caagcggtcc acgctggttt 
     5221 gccccagcag gcgaaaatcc tgtttgatgg tggttaacgg cgggatataa catgagctgt 
     5281 cttcggtatc gtcgtatccc actaccgaga tatccgcacc aacgcgcagc ccggactcgg 
     5341 taatggcgcg cattgcgccc agcgccatct gatcgttggc aaccagcatc gcagtgggaa 
     5401 cgatgccctc attcagcatt tgcatggttt gttgaaaacc ggacatggca ctccagtcgc 
     5461 cttcccgttc cgctatcggc tgaatttgat tgcgagtgag atatttatgc cagccagcca 
     5521 gacgcagacg cgccgagaca gaacttaatg ggcccgctaa cagcgcgatt tgctggtgac 
     5581 ccaatgcgac cagatgctcc acgcccagtc gcgtaccgtc ttcatgggag aaaataatac 
     5641 tgttgatggg tgtctggtca gagacatcaa gaaataacgc cggaacatta gtgcaggcag 
     5701 cttccacagc aatggcatcc tggtcatcca gcggatagtt aatgatcagc ccactgacgc 
     5761 gttgcgcgag aagattgtgc accgccgctt tacaggcttc gacgccgctt cgttctacca 
     5821 tcgacaccac cacgctggca cccagttgat cggcgcgaga tttaatcgcc gcgacaattt 
     5881 gcgacggcgc gtgcagggcc agactggagg tggcaacgcc aatcagcaac gactgtttgc 
     5941 ccgccagttg ttgtgccacg cggttgggaa tgtaattcag ctccgccatc gccgcttcca 
     6001 ctttttcccg cgttttcgca gaaacgtggc tggcctggtt caccacgcgg gaaacggtct 
     6061 gataagagac accggcatac tctgcgacat cgtataacgt tactggtttc acattcacca 
     6121 ccctgaattg actctcttcc gggcgctatc atgccatacc gcgaaaggtt ttgcgccatt 
     6181 cgatggtgtc cgggatctcg acgctctccc ttatgcgact cctgcattag gaagcagccc 
     6241 agtagtaggt tgaggccgtt gagcaccgcc gccgcaagga atggtgcatg caaggagatg 
     6301 gcgcccaaca gtcccccggc cacggggcct gccaccatac ccacgccgaa acaagcgctc 
     6361 atgagcccga agtggcgagc ccgatcttcc ccatcggtga tgtcggcgat ataggcgcca 
     6421 gcaaccgcac ctgtggcgcc ggtgatgccg gccacgatgc gtccggcgta gaggatcgag 
     6481 atctcgatcc cgcgaaat 
//
