# Supplementary material for: A scalable platform to discover antimicrobials of ribosomal origin
Source: Nat Commun. 2022 Oct 17;13:6135. doi: 10.1038/s41467-022-33890-w (PMC9576775; doi:10.1038/s41467-022-33890-w)
Supplement: Supplementary file 5 — Supplementary Data 2 [file 41467_2022_33890_MOESM5_ESM.zip › Supplementary Data 2/51.gb]

LOCUS       pET28a\CrtE\B\I\T7\promtoer\and\terminator\with\spacers        8368 bp    DNA     circular     29-MAR-2016
SOURCE      
  ORGANISM  
COMMENT     This file is created by Vector NTI
            http://www.invitrogen.com/
COMMENT     ORIGDB|GenBank
COMMENT     VNTDATE|-11171271|
COMMENT     VNTDBDATE|-11171271|
COMMENT     LSOWNER|
COMMENT     VNTNAME|pET28a CrtE B I T7 promtoer and terminator with spacers|
COMMENT     VNTAUTHORNAME|Demo User|
COMMENT     Vector_NTI_Display_Data_(Do_Not_Edit!)
COMMENT     (SXF 
COMMENT      (CGexDoc "pET28a CrtE B I T7 promtoer and terminator with spacers" 0 8368 
COMMENT       (CDBMol 0 0 1 1 1 0 0 0 0 "" "" 0 0 0 0 (CObList) (CObList) (CObList) 
COMMENT        (CObList) -1 "") 
COMMENT       (CDocSetData 1 1 0 0 0 0 "MAIN" 1 1 1 1 0 0 1 1 0 1 10 10 4294967295 50 0 
COMMENT        1 0 (CHomObj 0 0 0 3 75) (CWordArray) (CWordArray) 
COMMENT        (CStringList "BsaI" "BbsI") (CStringList "atg" "gtg") 
COMMENT        (CStringList "taa" "tga" "tag") (CObList) 1 "{(0,1),2}" 0 0 "" 0 
COMMENT        4294967295 0 0 0 0 0 0 0 "MAIN" 0 0 30 0 
COMMENT        (CProteinMotifSearchObject 70 20 1 1 1 1 0 0 1 0 0 0 0 0)) 
COMMENT       (CMolPar 0 0 1 2763 2763 1 8368 0 0 0 0 0 0 0 0) (CStringList) 
COMMENT       (CStringList) (CObList) (COAPar 25 250 50 0 6 4 3 7) 
COMMENT       (COAPar 25 250 50 0 6 4 3 7) (COAPar 25 250 50 0 6 4 3 7) 
COMMENT       (CObList #0=(CRSite (CStringList) "BsaI" "ggtctc" 8 12 0 0 "") 
COMMENT        #1=(CRSite (CStringList) "BbsI" "gaagac" 9 13 4 6409 0 6769 0 7143 1 
COMMENT            7482 1 0 "")) 
COMMENT       (CObList 
COMMENT        #2=(CFSignal (CObList) "Adapter ATGG" 21 0 0 1 4 0 (CStringList) 
COMMENT            (CStringList) 1 1 1 1 "1..4") 
COMMENT        #3=(CFSignal (CObList) "T7 promoter" 30 0 0 5 21 0 (CStringList) 
COMMENT            (CStringList) 1 1 1 1 "5..21") 
COMMENT        #4=(CFSignal (CObList) "lac operator" 103 0 0 24 47 0 (CStringList) 
COMMENT            (CStringList) 1 1 1 1 "24..47") 
COMMENT        #5=(CFSignal (CObList) "Adapter CCCT" 21 0 0 441 444 0 (CStringList) 
COMMENT            (CStringList) 1 1 1 1 "441..444") 
COMMENT        #6=(CFSignal (CObList) "T7 terminator" 43 0 0 393 440 0 (CStringList) 
COMMENT            (CStringList) 1 1 1 1 "393..440") 
COMMENT        #7=(CFSignal (CObList) "Adapter GCTC" 21 0 0 2408 2411 0 (CStringList) 
COMMENT            (CStringList) 1 1 1 1 "2408..2411") 
COMMENT        #8=(CFSignal (CObList) "Adapter CGGT" 21 0 0 2824 2827 0 (CStringList) 
COMMENT            (CStringList) 1 1 1 1 "2821..2824") 
COMMENT        #9=(CFSignal (CObList) "Adapter AGCG" 21 0 0 3357 3360 0 (CStringList) 
COMMENT            (CStringList) 1 1 1 1 "3354..3357") 
COMMENT        #10=(CFSignal (CObList) "pET28a backbone" 21 0 0 3361 8368 0 
COMMENT             (CStringList) (CStringList) 1 1 1 1 "3358..8365") 
COMMENT        #11=(CFSignal (CObList) "T7 Promoter" 30 0 0 445 461 0 (CStringList) 
COMMENT             (CStringList) 1 1 1 1 "445..461") 
COMMENT        #12=(CFSignal (CObList) "lac operator" 103 0 0 464 487 0 (CStringList) 
COMMENT             (CStringList) 1 1 1 1 "464..487") 
COMMENT        #13=(CFSignal (CObList) "T7 Terminator" 43 0 0 2360 2407 0 (CStringList) 
COMMENT             (CStringList) 1 1 1 1 "2360..2407") 
COMMENT        #14=(CFSignal (CObList) "las_prec_AFZ26601.1" 4 0 0 86 388 0 
COMMENT             (CStringList) (CStringList) 1 1 1 1 "86..388") 
COMMENT        #15=(CFSignal (CObList) "las_AFZ26601.1" 4 0 0 502 2355 0 (CStringList) 
COMMENT             (CStringList) 1 1 1 1 "502..2355") 
COMMENT        #16=(CFSignal (CObList) "T7 Promoter" 30 0 0 2412 2468 0 (CStringList) 
COMMENT             (CStringList) 1 1 1 1 "2412..2468") 
COMMENT        #17=(CFSignal (CObList) "T7 Terminator" 43 0 0 2776 2823 0 (CStringList) 
COMMENT             (CStringList) 1 1 1 1 "2773..2820") 
COMMENT        #18=(CFSignal (CObList) "T7 Promoter" 30 0 0 2828 2884 0 (CStringList) 
COMMENT             (CStringList) 1 1 1 1 "2825..2881") 
COMMENT        #19=(CFSignal (CObList) "las_AFZ26603.1" 4 0 0 2885 3304 0 (CStringList) 
COMMENT             (CStringList) 1 1 1 1 "2882..3301") 
COMMENT        #20=(CFSignal (CObList) "T7 Terminator" 43 0 0 3309 3356 0 (CStringList) 
COMMENT             (CStringList) 1 1 1 1 "3306..3353") 
COMMENT        #21=(CFSignal (CObList) "las_AFZ26602.1" 4 0 0 2469 2771 0 (CStringList) 
COMMENT             (CStringList) 1 1 1 1 "2469..2768")) (CObList) (CObList) (CObList) 
COMMENT       (CObList) (CObList) (CObList) 
COMMENT       (CTextView 0 
COMMENT        #22=(CGroupPar (CParagraph 0 (0 0) 1 2 0 0 180) 
COMMENT             (CObjectList 
COMMENT              #23=(CRefLinePar 
COMMENT                   (CLinePar (CParagraph 0 (0 0) 0 2 0 0 233) 
COMMENT                    "pET28a CrtE B I T7 promtoer and terminator with spacers" 2) 
COMMENT                   5 "" 0 4) 
COMMENT              #24=(CFolderPar 
COMMENT                   (CGroupPar (CParagraph 1 (0 0) 1 1 0 0 178) 
COMMENT                    (CObjectList 
COMMENT                     #25=(CLinePar (CParagraph 0 (0 0) 1 2 1 0 180) 
COMMENT                          "DNA 'pET28a CrtE B I T7 promtoer and terminator with spacers'" 
COMMENT                          1) 
COMMENT                     #26=(CLinePar (CParagraph 0 (0 0) 1 2 1 0 180) 
COMMENT                          "Local object" 1) 
COMMENT                     #27=(CLinePar (CParagraph 0 (0 0) 1 2 1 0 180) 
COMMENT                          "Created: 03/29/16 07:06PM" 1) 
COMMENT                     #28=(CLinePar (CParagraph 0 (0 0) 1 2 1 0 180) 
COMMENT                          "Last Modified: 03/29/16 07:06PM" 1) 
COMMENT                     #29=(CLinePar (CParagraph 0 (0 0) 1 2 1 0 180) 
COMMENT                          "length: 8368 bp" 1) 
COMMENT                     #30=(CLinePar (CParagraph 0 (0 0) 1 2 1 0 180) 
COMMENT                          "storage type: Basic" 1) 
COMMENT                     #31=(CLinePar (CParagraph 0 (0 0) 1 2 1 0 180) 
COMMENT                          "form: Circular" 1))) "General Description") 
COMMENT              #32=(CFolderPar 
COMMENT                   (CGroupPar (CParagraph 2 (0 0) 1 1 0 0 178) 
COMMENT                    (CObjectList 
COMMENT                     #33=(CLinePar (CParagraph 0 (0 0) 1 2 1 0 180) 
COMMENT                          "Original Source Database: GenBank" 1) 
COMMENT                     #34=(CLinePar (CParagraph 0 (0 0) 1 2 1 0 180) 
COMMENT                          "Modification Date in the Original DB: 29-MAR-2016" 1))) 
COMMENT                   "Standard Fields") 
COMMENT              #35=(CRefLinePar 
COMMENT                   (CLinePar (CParagraph 0 (0 0) 0 2 0 0 233) "Comments" 2) 1 "" 
COMMENT                   0 0) 
COMMENT              #36=(CFolderPar 
COMMENT                   (CGroupPar (CParagraph 8 (0 0) 1 2 0 0 178) (CObjectList)) 
COMMENT                   "Annotations") 
COMMENT              #37=(CFolderPar 
COMMENT                   (CGroupPar (CParagraph 12 (6 0) 1 2 0 0 178) 
COMMENT                    (CObjectList 
COMMENT                     #38=(CFolderPar 
COMMENT                          (CGroupPar (CParagraph 4 (7 4 0) 1 2 1 0 178) 
COMMENT                           (CObjectList 
COMMENT                            #39=(CFolderPar 
COMMENT                                 (CGroupPar 
COMMENT                                  (CParagraph 86 (3 #14# 0) 1 2 2 0 327) 
COMMENT                                  (CObjectList 
COMMENT                                   #40=(CLinePar 
COMMENT                                        (CParagraph 0 (0 0) 1 2 3 0 180) 
COMMENT                                        "Start: 86    End: 388 " 1) 
COMMENT                                   #41=(CLinePar 
COMMENT                                        (CParagraph 0 (0 0) 1 2 3 0 180) 
COMMENT                                        "Original Location Description:" 1) 
COMMENT                                   #42=(CLinePar 
COMMENT                                        (CParagraph 0 (0 0) 1 2 3 0 180) 
COMMENT                                        "   86..388" 1))) "las_prec_AFZ26601.1") 
COMMENT                            #43=(CFolderPar 
COMMENT                                 (CGroupPar 
COMMENT                                  (CParagraph 502 (3 #15# 0) 1 2 2 0 327) 
COMMENT                                  (CObjectList 
COMMENT                                   #44=(CLinePar 
COMMENT                                        (CParagraph 0 (0 0) 1 2 3 0 180) 
COMMENT                                        "Start: 502   End: 2355" 1) 
COMMENT                                   #45=(CLinePar 
COMMENT                                        (CParagraph 0 (0 0) 1 2 3 0 180) 
COMMENT                                        "Original Location Description:" 1) 
COMMENT                                   #46=(CLinePar 
COMMENT                                        (CParagraph 0 (0 0) 1 2 3 0 180) 
COMMENT                                        "   502..2355" 1))) "las_AFZ26601.1") 
COMMENT                            #47=(CFolderPar 
COMMENT                                 (CGroupPar 
COMMENT                                  (CParagraph 2469 (3 #21# 0) 1 2 2 1 327) 
COMMENT                                  (CObjectList 
COMMENT                                   #48=(CLinePar 
COMMENT                                        (CParagraph 0 (0 0) 1 2 3 0 180) 
COMMENT                                        "Start: 2469  End: 2771" 1) 
COMMENT                                   #49=(CLinePar 
COMMENT                                        (CParagraph 0 (0 0) 1 2 3 0 180) 
COMMENT                                        "Original Location Description:" 1) 
COMMENT                                   #50=(CLinePar 
COMMENT                                        (CParagraph 0 (0 0) 1 2 3 0 180) 
COMMENT                                        "   2469..2768" 1))) "las_AFZ26602.1") 
COMMENT                            #51=(CFolderPar 
COMMENT                                 (CGroupPar 
COMMENT                                  (CParagraph 2885 (3 #19# 0) 1 2 2 0 327) 
COMMENT                                  (CObjectList 
COMMENT                                   #52=(CLinePar 
COMMENT                                        (CParagraph 0 (0 0) 1 2 3 0 180) 
COMMENT                                        "Start: 2885  End: 3304" 1) 
COMMENT                                   #53=(CLinePar 
COMMENT                                        (CParagraph 0 (0 0) 1 2 3 0 180) 
COMMENT                                        "Original Location Description:" 1) 
COMMENT                                   #54=(CLinePar 
COMMENT                                        (CParagraph 0 (0 0) 1 2 3 0 180) 
COMMENT                                        "   2882..3301" 1))) "las_AFZ26603.1"))) 
COMMENT                          "CDS (4 total)") 
COMMENT                     #55=(CFolderPar 
COMMENT                          (CGroupPar (CParagraph 21 (7 21 0) 1 1 1 0 178) 
COMMENT                           (CObjectList 
COMMENT                            #56=(CFolderPar 
COMMENT                                 (CGroupPar (CParagraph 1 (3 #2# 0) 1 2 2 0 194) 
COMMENT                                  (CObjectList 
COMMENT                                   #57=(CLinePar 
COMMENT                                        (CParagraph 0 (0 0) 1 2 3 0 180) 
COMMENT                                        "Start: 1     End: 4   " 1) 
COMMENT                                   #58=(CLinePar 
COMMENT                                        (CParagraph 0 (0 0) 1 2 3 0 180) 
COMMENT                                        "Original Location Description:" 1) 
COMMENT                                   #59=(CLinePar 
COMMENT                                        (CParagraph 0 (0 0) 1 2 3 0 180) 
COMMENT                                        "   1..4" 1))) "Adapter ATGG") 
COMMENT                            #60=(CFolderPar 
COMMENT                                 (CGroupPar 
COMMENT                                  (CParagraph 441 (3 #5# 0) 1 2 2 0 194) 
COMMENT                                  (CObjectList 
COMMENT                                   #61=(CLinePar 
COMMENT                                        (CParagraph 0 (0 0) 1 2 3 0 180) 
COMMENT                                        "Start: 441   End: 444 " 1) 
COMMENT                                   #62=(CLinePar 
COMMENT                                        (CParagraph 0 (0 0) 1 2 3 0 180) 
COMMENT                                        "Original Location Description:" 1) 
COMMENT                                   #63=(CLinePar 
COMMENT                                        (CParagraph 0 (0 0) 1 2 3 0 180) 
COMMENT                                        "   441..444" 1))) "Adapter CCCT") 
COMMENT                            #64=(CFolderPar 
COMMENT                                 (CGroupPar 
COMMENT                                  (CParagraph 2408 (3 #7# 0) 1 2 2 0 194) 
COMMENT                                  (CObjectList 
COMMENT                                   #65=(CLinePar 
COMMENT                                        (CParagraph 0 (0 0) 1 2 3 0 180) 
COMMENT                                        "Start: 2408  End: 2411" 1) 
COMMENT                                   #66=(CLinePar 
COMMENT                                        (CParagraph 0 (0 0) 1 2 3 0 180) 
COMMENT                                        "Original Location Description:" 1) 
COMMENT                                   #67=(CLinePar 
COMMENT                                        (CParagraph 0 (0 0) 1 2 3 0 180) 
COMMENT                                        "   2408..2411" 1))) "Adapter GCTC") 
COMMENT                            #68=(CFolderPar 
COMMENT                                 (CGroupPar 
COMMENT                                  (CParagraph 2824 (3 #8# 0) 1 2 2 0 194) 
COMMENT                                  (CObjectList 
COMMENT                                   #69=(CLinePar 
COMMENT                                        (CParagraph 0 (0 0) 1 2 3 0 180) 
COMMENT                                        "Start: 2824  End: 2827" 1) 
COMMENT                                   #70=(CLinePar 
COMMENT                                        (CParagraph 0 (0 0) 1 2 3 0 180) 
COMMENT                                        "Original Location Description:" 1) 
COMMENT                                   #71=(CLinePar 
COMMENT                                        (CParagraph 0 (0 0) 1 2 3 0 180) 
COMMENT                                        "   2821..2824" 1))) "Adapter CGGT") 
COMMENT                            #72=(CFolderPar 
COMMENT                                 (CGroupPar 
COMMENT                                  (CParagraph 3357 (3 #9# 0) 1 2 2 0 194) 
COMMENT                                  (CObjectList 
COMMENT                                   #73=(CLinePar 
COMMENT                                        (CParagraph 0 (0 0) 1 2 3 0 180) 
COMMENT                                        "Start: 3357  End: 3360" 1) 
COMMENT                                   #74=(CLinePar 
COMMENT                                        (CParagraph 0 (0 0) 1 2 3 0 180) 
COMMENT                                        "Original Location Description:" 1) 
COMMENT                                   #75=(CLinePar 
COMMENT                                        (CParagraph 0 (0 0) 1 2 3 0 180) 
COMMENT                                        "   3354..3357" 1))) "Adapter AGCG") 
COMMENT                            #76=(CFolderPar 
COMMENT                                 (CGroupPar 
COMMENT                                  (CParagraph 3361 (3 #10# 0) 1 2 2 0 194) 
COMMENT                                  (CObjectList 
COMMENT                                   #77=(CLinePar 
COMMENT                                        (CParagraph 0 (0 0) 1 2 3 0 180) 
COMMENT                                        "Start: 3361  End: 8368" 1) 
COMMENT                                   #78=(CLinePar 
COMMENT                                        (CParagraph 0 (0 0) 1 2 3 0 180) 
COMMENT                                        "Original Location Description:" 1) 
COMMENT                                   #79=(CLinePar 
COMMENT                                        (CParagraph 0 (0 0) 1 2 3 0 180) 
COMMENT                                        "   3358..8365" 1))) "pET28a backbone"))) 
COMMENT                          "Misc. Feature (6 total)") 
COMMENT                     #80=(CFolderPar 
COMMENT                          (CGroupPar (CParagraph 30 (7 30 0) 1 1 1 0 178) 
COMMENT                           (CObjectList 
COMMENT                            #81=(CFolderPar 
COMMENT                                 (CGroupPar (CParagraph 5 (3 #3# 0) 1 2 2 0 194) 
COMMENT                                  (CObjectList 
COMMENT                                   #82=(CLinePar 
COMMENT                                        (CParagraph 0 (0 0) 1 2 3 0 180) 
COMMENT                                        "Start: 5     End: 21  " 1) 
COMMENT                                   #83=(CLinePar 
COMMENT                                        (CParagraph 0 (0 0) 1 2 3 0 180) 
COMMENT                                        "Original Location Description:" 1) 
COMMENT                                   #84=(CLinePar 
COMMENT                                        (CParagraph 0 (0 0) 1 2 3 0 180) 
COMMENT                                        "   5..21" 1))) "T7 promoter") 
COMMENT                            #85=(CFolderPar 
COMMENT                                 (CGroupPar 
COMMENT                                  (CParagraph 445 (3 #11# 0) 1 2 2 0 194) 
COMMENT                                  (CObjectList 
COMMENT                                   #86=(CLinePar 
COMMENT                                        (CParagraph 0 (0 0) 1 2 3 0 180) 
COMMENT                                        "Start: 445   End: 461 " 1) 
COMMENT                                   #87=(CLinePar 
COMMENT                                        (CParagraph 0 (0 0) 1 2 3 0 180) 
COMMENT                                        "Original Location Description:" 1) 
COMMENT                                   #88=(CLinePar 
COMMENT                                        (CParagraph 0 (0 0) 1 2 3 0 180) 
COMMENT                                        "   445..461" 1))) "T7 Promoter") 
COMMENT                            #89=(CFolderPar 
COMMENT                                 (CGroupPar 
COMMENT                                  (CParagraph 2412 (3 #16# 0) 1 2 2 0 194) 
COMMENT                                  (CObjectList 
COMMENT                                   #90=(CLinePar 
COMMENT                                        (CParagraph 0 (0 0) 1 2 3 0 180) 
COMMENT                                        "Start: 2412  End: 2468" 1) 
COMMENT                                   #91=(CLinePar 
COMMENT                                        (CParagraph 0 (0 0) 1 2 3 0 180) 
COMMENT                                        "Original Location Description:" 1) 
COMMENT                                   #92=(CLinePar 
COMMENT                                        (CParagraph 0 (0 0) 1 2 3 0 180) 
COMMENT                                        "   2412..2468" 1))) "T7 Promoter") 
COMMENT                            #93=(CFolderPar 
COMMENT                                 (CGroupPar 
COMMENT                                  (CParagraph 2828 (3 #18# 0) 1 2 2 0 194) 
COMMENT                                  (CObjectList 
COMMENT                                   #94=(CLinePar 
COMMENT                                        (CParagraph 0 (0 0) 1 2 3 0 180) 
COMMENT                                        "Start: 2828  End: 2884" 1) 
COMMENT                                   #95=(CLinePar 
COMMENT                                        (CParagraph 0 (0 0) 1 2 3 0 180) 
COMMENT                                        "Original Location Description:" 1) 
COMMENT                                   #96=(CLinePar 
COMMENT                                        (CParagraph 0 (0 0) 1 2 3 0 180) 
COMMENT                                        "   2825..2881" 1))) "T7 Promoter"))) 
COMMENT                          "Promoter Prokaryotic (4 total)") 
COMMENT                     #97=(CFolderPar 
COMMENT                          (CGroupPar (CParagraph 43 (7 43 0) 1 1 1 0 178) 
COMMENT                           (CObjectList 
COMMENT                            #98=(CFolderPar 
COMMENT                                 (CGroupPar 
COMMENT                                  (CParagraph 393 (3 #6# 0) 1 2 2 0 194) 
COMMENT                                  (CObjectList 
COMMENT                                   #99=(CLinePar 
COMMENT                                        (CParagraph 0 (0 0) 1 2 3 0 180) 
COMMENT                                        "Start: 393   End: 440 " 1) 
COMMENT                                   #100=(CLinePar 
COMMENT                                         (CParagraph 0 (0 0) 1 2 3 0 180) 
COMMENT                                         "Original Location Description:" 1) 
COMMENT                                   #101=(CLinePar 
COMMENT                                         (CParagraph 0 (0 0) 1 2 3 0 180) 
COMMENT                                         "   393..440" 1))) "T7 terminator") 
COMMENT                            #102=(CFolderPar 
COMMENT                                  (CGroupPar 
COMMENT                                   (CParagraph 2360 (3 #13# 0) 1 2 2 0 194) 
COMMENT                                   (CObjectList 
COMMENT                                    #103=(CLinePar 
COMMENT                                          (CParagraph 0 (0 0) 1 2 3 0 180) 
COMMENT                                          "Start: 2360  End: 2407" 1) 
COMMENT                                    #104=(CLinePar 
COMMENT                                          (CParagraph 0 (0 0) 1 2 3 0 180) 
COMMENT                                          "Original Location Description:" 1) 
COMMENT                                    #105=(CLinePar 
COMMENT                                          (CParagraph 0 (0 0) 1 2 3 0 180) 
COMMENT                                          "   2360..2407" 1))) "T7 Terminator") 
COMMENT                            #106=(CFolderPar 
COMMENT                                  (CGroupPar 
COMMENT                                   (CParagraph 2776 (3 #17# 0) 1 2 2 0 194) 
COMMENT                                   (CObjectList 
COMMENT                                    #107=(CLinePar 
COMMENT                                          (CParagraph 0 (0 0) 1 2 3 0 180) 
COMMENT                                          "Start: 2776  End: 2823" 1) 
COMMENT                                    #108=(CLinePar 
COMMENT                                          (CParagraph 0 (0 0) 1 2 3 0 180) 
COMMENT                                          "Original Location Description:" 1) 
COMMENT                                    #109=(CLinePar 
COMMENT                                          (CParagraph 0 (0 0) 1 2 3 0 180) 
COMMENT                                          "   2773..2820" 1))) "T7 Terminator") 
COMMENT                            #110=(CFolderPar 
COMMENT                                  (CGroupPar 
COMMENT                                   (CParagraph 3309 (3 #20# 0) 1 2 2 0 194) 
COMMENT                                   (CObjectList 
COMMENT                                    #111=(CLinePar 
COMMENT                                          (CParagraph 0 (0 0) 1 2 3 0 180) 
COMMENT                                          "Start: 3309  End: 3356" 1) 
COMMENT                                    #112=(CLinePar 
COMMENT                                          (CParagraph 0 (0 0) 1 2 3 0 180) 
COMMENT                                          "Original Location Description:" 1) 
COMMENT                                    #113=(CLinePar 
COMMENT                                          (CParagraph 0 (0 0) 1 2 3 0 180) 
COMMENT                                          "   3306..3353" 1))) "T7 Terminator"))) 
COMMENT                          "Terminator (4 total)") 
COMMENT                     #114=(CFolderPar 
COMMENT                           (CGroupPar (CParagraph 103 (7 103 0) 1 1 1 0 178) 
COMMENT                            (CObjectList 
COMMENT                             #115=(CFolderPar 
COMMENT                                   (CGroupPar 
COMMENT                                    (CParagraph 24 (3 #4# 0) 1 2 2 0 194) 
COMMENT                                    (CObjectList 
COMMENT                                     #116=(CLinePar 
COMMENT                                           (CParagraph 0 (0 0) 1 2 3 0 180) 
COMMENT                                           "Start: 24    End: 47  " 1) 
COMMENT                                     #117=(CLinePar 
COMMENT                                           (CParagraph 0 (0 0) 1 2 3 0 180) 
COMMENT                                           "Original Location Description:" 1) 
COMMENT                                     #118=(CLinePar 
COMMENT                                           (CParagraph 0 (0 0) 1 2 3 0 180) 
COMMENT                                           "   24..47" 1))) "lac operator") 
COMMENT                             #119=(CFolderPar 
COMMENT                                   (CGroupPar 
COMMENT                                    (CParagraph 464 (3 #12# 0) 1 2 2 0 194) 
COMMENT                                    (CObjectList 
COMMENT                                     #120=(CLinePar 
COMMENT                                           (CParagraph 0 (0 0) 1 2 3 0 180) 
COMMENT                                           "Start: 464   End: 487 " 1) 
COMMENT                                     #121=(CLinePar 
COMMENT                                           (CParagraph 0 (0 0) 1 2 3 0 180) 
COMMENT                                           "Original Location Description:" 1) 
COMMENT                                     #122=(CLinePar 
COMMENT                                           (CParagraph 0 (0 0) 1 2 3 0 180) 
COMMENT                                           "   464..487" 1))) "lac operator"))) 
COMMENT                           "Operon (2 total)"))) "Feature Map") 
COMMENT              #123=(CFolderPar 
COMMENT                    (CGroupPar (CParagraph 13 (0 0) 1 1 0 0 178) 
COMMENT                     (CObjectList 
COMMENT                      #124=(CRSFolderPar 
COMMENT                            (CFolderPar 
COMMENT                             (CGroupPar (CParagraph 100960984 (8 0) 1 1 1 0 178) 
COMMENT                              (CObjectList 
COMMENT                               #125=(CGroupPar 
COMMENT                                     (CParagraph 0 (10 #1# 0) 1 2 2 0 180) 
COMMENT                                     (CObjectList 
COMMENT                                      #126=(CLinePar 
COMMENT                                            (CParagraph 0 (1 #1# 1) 1 2 2 0 191) 
COMMENT                                            " N1: 6409 " 1) 
COMMENT                                      #127=(CLinePar 
COMMENT                                            (CParagraph 0 (1 #1# 2) 1 2 2 0 191) 
COMMENT                                            " N2: 6769 " 1) 
COMMENT                                      #128=(CLinePar 
COMMENT                                            (CParagraph 0 (1 #1# 3) 1 2 2 0 191) 
COMMENT                                            " N3: 7143 (on complementary strand)" 
COMMENT                                            1) 
COMMENT                                      #129=(CLinePar 
COMMENT                                            (CParagraph 0 (1 #1# 4) 1 2 2 0 191) 
COMMENT                                            " N4: 7482 (on complementary strand)" 
COMMENT                                            1))))) "BbsI: 4 sites") 8 12 
COMMENT                            "GAAGACNNNNNNN" "CTTCTGNNNNNNN") 
COMMENT                      #130=(CRSFolderPar 
COMMENT                            (CFolderPar 
COMMENT                             (CGroupPar (CParagraph 100960856 (8 0) 1 1 1 0 178) 
COMMENT                              (CObjectList)) "BsaI: 0 sites") 7 11 
COMMENT                            "GGTCTCNNNNNN" "CCAGAGNNNNNN"))) 
COMMENT                    "Restriction/Methylation Map")))) 
COMMENT       (CGraphView 
COMMENT        (CWStyleSheet 
COMMENT         (CObjectList 
COMMENT          #131=(CWidgetStyle "RSite Label" 1 (LOGPEN 0 0 13408563) 1 0 1 
COMMENT                (LOGFONT 0 0 0 0 400 0 0 0 0 3 2 1 18 "Georgia") 0.555556 0 1 5 
COMMENT                "@N (@S)" 0) 
COMMENT          #132=(CWidgetStyle "Signal Label" 1 (LOGPEN 0 0 0) 1 0 1 
COMMENT                (LOGFONT 0 0 0 0 700 0 0 0 0 3 2 1 34 "Arial") 0.666667 0 1 1 
COMMENT                "@N" 0) 
COMMENT          #133=(CWidgetStyle "Molecule Label 2" 0 0 1 
COMMENT                (LOGFONT 0 0 0 0 400 0 0 0 0 3 2 1 18 "Georgia") 0.555556 0 1 16 
COMMENT                "@L bp" 0) 
COMMENT          #134=(CWidgetStyle "Molecule Label 1" 0 0 1 
COMMENT                (LOGFONT 0 0 0 0 400 0 0 0 0 3 2 1 34 "Verdana") 0.833333 0 1 1 
COMMENT                "@N" 0) 
COMMENT          #135=(CWidgetStyle "Shape 3" 1 (LOGPEN 0 0 3355545) 1 1 
COMMENT                (LOGBRUSH 0 6724095 0) 0 0 1 (LOGSHAPE 9 1 0.8 1.8 0)) 
COMMENT          #136=(CWidgetStyle "Shape 1" 1 (LOGPEN 0 0 6723840) 1 1 
COMMENT                (LOGBRUSH 0 10079334 0) 0 0 1 (LOGSHAPE 9 1 0.8 1.8 0)) 
COMMENT          #137=(CWidgetStyle "Axis" 1 (LOGPEN 0 0 10079436) 2 1 
COMMENT                (LOGBRUSH 0 13434879 0) 0 0 1 (LOGSHAPE 10 1 0 0 0)) 
COMMENT          #138=(CWidgetStyle "Line 2" 1 (LOGPEN 0 0 6723840) 8 0 0 0 1 
COMMENT                (LOGSHAPE 1 1.9 0 0 0)) 
COMMENT          #139=(CWidgetStyle "RSite" 1 (LOGPEN 0 0 10053171) 8 0 0 0 1 
COMMENT                (LOGSHAPE 1 1.9 0 0 0)) 
COMMENT          #140=(CWidgetStyle "Short Signal" 1 (LOGPEN 0 0 13395507) 10 0 0 0 1 
COMMENT                (LOGSHAPE 1 1.9 0 0 0)) 
COMMENT          #141=(CWidgetStyle "Uniq RSite Label" 1 (LOGPEN 0 0 153) 1 0 1 
COMMENT                (LOGFONT 0 0 0 0 400 0 0 0 0 3 2 1 18 "Georgia") 0.555556 128 1 
COMMENT                5 "@N (@S)" 0) 
COMMENT          #142=(CWidgetStyle "Vanilla" 1 (LOGPEN 0 0 0) 1 1 
COMMENT                (LOGBRUSH 0 16777215 0) 1 
COMMENT                (LOGFONT 0 0 0 0 400 0 0 0 0 7 48 2 18 "Times New Roman") 0.8 0 
COMMENT                1 2 "?" 0) 
COMMENT          #143=(CWidgetStyle "Mark 1" 0 0 1 
COMMENT                (LOGFONT 0 0 0 0 400 0 0 0 2 7 48 2 2 "Windings") 0.7 0 1 2 "?" 
COMMENT                0) 
COMMENT          #144=(CWidgetStyle "Motif Label" 1 (LOGPEN 0 0 16744512) 1 0 1 
COMMENT                (LOGFONT 0 0 0 0 400 0 0 0 0 3 2 1 34 "Arial") 0.611111 8388608 
COMMENT                1 65535 "@N (@H)" 0) 
COMMENT          #145=(CWidgetStyle "Fragment Label 2" 1 (LOGPEN 0 0 0) 1 0 1 
COMMENT                (LOGFONT 0 0 0 0 400 0 0 0 0 3 2 1 49 "Courier New") 1.05 0 1 48 
COMMENT                "@F bp (molecule @L bp)" 0) 
COMMENT          #146=(CWidgetStyle "Fragment Label 1" 1 (LOGPEN 0 0 0) 1 0 1 
COMMENT                (LOGFONT 0 0 0 0 400 0 0 0 0 3 2 1 34 "Arial") 0.91 0 1 1 
COMMENT                "Fragment of @N" 0) 
COMMENT          #147=(CWidgetStyle "Shape 4" 1 (LOGPEN 0 0 0) 1 1 
COMMENT                (LOGBRUSH 2 8388608 5) 0 0 0) 
COMMENT          #148=(CWidgetStyle "Shape 2" 1 (LOGPEN 0 0 0) 1 1 (LOGBRUSH 0 128 0) 0 
COMMENT                0 0) 
COMMENT          #149=(CWidgetStyle "Shape 0" 1 (LOGPEN 0 0 0) 1 1 (LOGBRUSH 0 0 0) 0 0 
COMMENT                0) 
COMMENT          #150=(CWidgetStyle "ORF" 1 (LOGPEN 0 0 16384) 8 0 0 0 1 
COMMENT                (LOGSHAPE 7 0.2 3.41182 2.86186 0.609808)) 
COMMENT          #151=(CWidgetStyle "Line 4" 1 (LOGPEN 0 0 32768) 8 0 0 0 0) 
COMMENT          #152=(CWidgetStyle "Line 3" 1 (LOGPEN 0 0 16711680) 8 0 0 0 0) 
COMMENT          #153=(CWidgetStyle "Line 1" 1 (LOGPEN 0 0 16711680) 1 0 0 0 0) 
COMMENT          #154=(CWidgetStyle "Short Promoter" 1 (LOGPEN 0 0 128) 6 0 0 0 0) 
COMMENT          #155=(CWidgetStyle "Motif" 1 (LOGPEN 0 0 0) 1 0 0 0 0) 
COMMENT          #156=(CWidgetStyle "Line 0" 1 (LOGPEN 0 0 0) 8 0 0 0 0) 
COMMENT          #157=(CWidgetStyle "Void" 0 0 0 0 0) 
COMMENT          #158=(CWidgetStyle "General Label" 1 (LOGPEN 0 0 0) 1 0 1 
COMMENT                (LOGFONT 0 0 0 0 400 0 0 0 0 3 2 1 18 "Times New Roman") 0.91 0 
COMMENT                1 3 "@T @N " 0) 
COMMENT          #159=(CWidgetStyle "Position" 1 (LOGPEN 0 0 0) 1 0 0 0 0) 
COMMENT          #160=(CWidgetStyle "Annotation" 0 0 1 
COMMENT                (LOGFONT 0 0 0 0 400 0 0 0 0 3 2 1 18 "Times New Roman") 0.91 0 
COMMENT                0 0) 
COMMENT          #161=(CWidgetStyle "Position Label" 1 (LOGPEN 0 0 8388608) 1 0 1 
COMMENT                (LOGFONT 0 0 0 0 400 0 1 0 0 3 2 1 34 "Arial") 0.63 8388608 1 1 
COMMENT                "@N" 0) 
COMMENT          #162=(CWidgetStyle "Range" 1 (LOGPEN 0 0 0) 1 1 
COMMENT                (LOGBRUSH 0 16777215 0) 0 0 0) 
COMMENT          #163=(CWidgetStyle "Range Label" 1 (LOGPEN 0 0 8388608) 1 0 1 
COMMENT                (LOGFONT 0 0 0 0 400 0 1 0 0 3 2 1 34 "Arial") 0.63 8388608 1 1 
COMMENT                "@N" 0) 
COMMENT          #164=(CWidgetStyle "ORF Label" 1 (LOGPEN 0 0 49216) 1 0 1 
COMMENT                (LOGFONT 0 0 0 0 400 0 0 0 0 3 2 1 18 "Times New Roman") 
COMMENT                0.611111 0 1 65535 "@N" 0) 
COMMENT          #165=(CWidgetStyle "CDS Label" 1 (LOGPEN 0 0 4227264) 1 0 1 
COMMENT                (LOGFONT 0 0 0 0 400 0 0 0 0 3 2 1 34 "Arial") 0.555556 255 1 1 
COMMENT                "@N" 0) 
COMMENT          #166=(CWidgetStyle "Shape 5" 1 (LOGPEN 0 0 0) 3 1 
COMMENT                (LOGBRUSH 0 16777113 0) 1 
COMMENT                (LOGFONT 0 0 0 0 400 0 0 0 0 7 48 2 50 "Arial") 0.9 0 0 1 
COMMENT                (LOGSHAPE 9 1 0.8 1.8 0)) 
COMMENT          #167=(CWidgetStyle "CDS" 1 (LOGPEN 0 0 0) 1 1 (LOGBRUSH 2 39423 3) 0 0 
COMMENT                1 (LOGSHAPE 9 1 0.8 1.8 0)) 
COMMENT          #168=(CWidgetStyle "Label 2" 1 (LOGPEN 0 0 4227264) 1 0 1 
COMMENT                (LOGFONT 0 0 0 0 400 0 0 0 0 3 2 1 34 "Arial") 0.944444 8388608 
COMMENT                1 1 "@N" 0) 
COMMENT          #169=(CWidgetStyle "Label 3" 1 (LOGPEN 0 0 8421376) 1 0 1 
COMMENT                (LOGFONT 0 0 0 0 700 255 0 0 0 3 2 1 34 "Arial") 0.833333 255 1 
COMMENT                5 "@N (@S)" 0) 
COMMENT          #170=(CWidgetStyle "Label 4" 1 (LOGPEN 0 0 8437824) 1 0 1 
COMMENT                (LOGFONT 0 0 0 0 400 0 0 0 0 3 2 1 34 "Arial") 0.722222 0 1 5 
COMMENT                "@N (@S)" 0)) 0.164644 1.74233 0.164644 2.53336 
COMMENT         (70 (CShapeMapEntry 0 "Unique RSite" 1 "Uniq RSite Label") 67 
COMMENT          (CShapeMapEntry 0 "ORF" 0 "ORF Label")) 40.0378 40.0378 39 39 0.1 
COMMENT         -6293) 1 1 0 1 1 
COMMENT        (mapper: 22.4593 -19.7027 40.0378 40.0378 0.01 10 -1 8368 8368 1 0 0) 
COMMENT        #171=(CGroupWidget (CWidget 0 (0 0) 1 2 0 0 Nil -1158 100) 
COMMENT              (CObjectList 
COMMENT               #172=(CGroupWidget (CWidget 1 (0 0) 1 2 0 0 Nil -1158 100) 
COMMENT                     (CObjectList 
COMMENT                      #173=(CAxis 
COMMENT                            (CWideLine 
COMMENT                             (CWidget 0 (0 0) 1 2 0 0 #137# 100623676 0) 
COMMENT                             (LOGPEN 0 0 10079436) 2 (LOGBRUSH 0 13434879 0) 1 
COMMENT                             6.27493 6.27293 1 0.0214037) 0.0749664) 
COMMENT                      #174=(CLabel (CWidget 1001 (0 0) 1 2 0 0 #134# 0 100) 
COMMENT                            (LOGPEN 0 0 13408563) 1 
COMMENT                            (LOGFONT 58 22 0 0 400 0 0 0 0 3 2 1 34 "Verdana") 
COMMENT                            1.74233 0.833333 0 
COMMENT                            "pET28a CrtE B I T7 promtoer and terminator with spacers" 
COMMENT                            "@N" 1 0 0.871165 0 -10 33.0438 1.47361 Nil) 
COMMENT                      #175=(CLabel 
COMMENT                            (CWidget 1002 (0 0) 1 2 0 0 #133# 268730864 100) 
COMMENT                            (LOGPEN 0 0 0) 1 
COMMENT                            (LOGFONT 38 14 0 0 400 0 0 0 0 3 2 1 18 "Georgia") 
COMMENT                            1.74233 0.555556 0 "8368 bp" "@L bp" 16 0 -0.871165 
COMMENT                            0 -10.8 2.92224 0.974079 Nil)) (CObjectList)) 
COMMENT               #176=(CGroupWidget (CWidget 10 (6 0) 1 2 0 0 Nil 1836020336 100) 
COMMENT                     (CObjectList 
COMMENT                      #177=(CGroupWidget 
COMMENT                            (CWidget 4 (7 4 0) 1 2 0 0 Nil 1836020336 100) 
COMMENT                            (CObjectList 
COMMENT                             #178=(CWideArrow 
COMMENT                                   (CWideLine 
COMMENT                                    (CWidget 0 (3 #14# 0) 1 2 0 0 #135# 0 100) 
COMMENT                                    (LOGPEN 0 0 3355545) 1 
COMMENT                                    (LOGBRUSH 0 6724095 0) 1 5.98232 6.20946 1 
COMMENT                                    0.082322) 0.8 1.8 0) 
COMMENT                             #179=(CLabel 
COMMENT                                   (CWidget 0 (0 0) 1 2 0 0 #132# 1635021940 100) 
COMMENT                                   (LOGPEN 0 0 0) 1 
COMMENT                                   (LOGFONT 46 17 0 0 700 0 0 0 0 3 2 1 34 
COMMENT                                    "Arial") 1.74233 0.666667 0 
COMMENT                                   "las prec AFZ26601.1" "@N" 1 10.9078 12.1963 
COMMENT                                   0 -10 8.01742 1.07399 #178#) 
COMMENT                             #180=(CWideArrow 
COMMENT                                   (CWideLine 
COMMENT                                    (CWidget 0 (3 #15# 0) 1 2 0 0 #135# 0 100) 
COMMENT                                    (LOGPEN 0 0 3355545) 1 
COMMENT                                    (LOGBRUSH 0 6724095 0) 1 4.50773 5.8976 1 
COMMENT                                    0.082322) 0.8 1.8 0) 
COMMENT                             #181=(CLabel (CWidget 0 (0 0) 1 2 0 0 #132# 0 100) 
COMMENT                                   (LOGPEN 0 0 0) 1 
COMMENT                                   (LOGFONT 46 17 0 0 700 0 0 0 0 3 2 1 34 
COMMENT                                    "Arial") 1.74233 0.666667 0 "las AFZ26601.1" 
COMMENT                                   "@N" 1 16.5 3.48466 0 -10 6.04429 1.07399 
COMMENT                                   #180#) 
COMMENT                             #182=(CWideArrow 
COMMENT                                   (CWideLine 
COMMENT                                    (CWidget 0 (3 #19# 0) 1 2 0 0 #135# 0 100) 
COMMENT                                    (LOGPEN 0 0 3355545) 1 
COMMENT                                    (LOGBRUSH 0 6724095 0) 1 3.7963 4.11116 1 
COMMENT                                    0.082322) 0.8 1.8 0) 
COMMENT                             #183=(CLabel 
COMMENT                                   (CWidget 0 (0 0) 1 2 0 0 #132# 1734829940 100) 
COMMENT                                   (LOGPEN 0 0 0) 1 
COMMENT                                   (LOGFONT 46 17 0 0 700 0 0 0 0 3 2 1 34 
COMMENT                                    "Arial") 1.74233 0.666667 0 "las AFZ26603.1" 
COMMENT                                   "@N" 1 13.9801 -13.9386 0 -10 6.04429 1.07399 
COMMENT                                   #182#) 
COMMENT                             #184=(CWideArrow 
COMMENT                                   (CWideLine 
COMMENT                                    (CWidget 0 (3 #21# 0) 1 2 0 0 #135# 0 100) 
COMMENT                                    (LOGPEN 0 0 3355545) 1 
COMMENT                                    (LOGBRUSH 0 6724095 0) 1 4.19587 4.42302 1 
COMMENT                                    0.082322) 0.8 1.8 0) 
COMMENT                             #185=(CLabel 
COMMENT                                   (CWidget 0 (0 0) 1 2 0 0 #132# 268730828 100) 
COMMENT                                   (LOGPEN 0 0 0) 1 
COMMENT                                   (LOGFONT 46 17 0 0 700 0 0 0 0 3 2 1 34 
COMMENT                                    "Arial") 1.74233 0.666667 0 "las AFZ26602.1" 
COMMENT                                   "@N" 1 16.0857 -6.96932 0 -10 6.04429 1.07399 
COMMENT                                   #184#)) (CObjectList)) 
COMMENT                      #186=(CGroupWidget 
COMMENT                            (CWidget 21 (7 21 0) 1 2 0 0 Nil -1298 100) 
COMMENT                            (CObjectList 
COMMENT                             #187=(CScratch 
COMMENT                                   (CWidget 0 (3 #2# 0) 1 2 0 0 #140# -6633247 
COMMENT                                    100) (LOGPEN 0 8 13395507) 10 1 6.27319 1.9 
COMMENT                                   0.082322 1) 
COMMENT                             #188=(CLabel 
COMMENT                                   (CWidget 0 (0 0) 1 2 0 0 #132# 268730864 100) 
COMMENT                                   (LOGPEN 0 0 0) 1 
COMMENT                                   (LOGFONT 46 17 0 0 700 0 0 0 0 3 2 1 34 
COMMENT                                    "Arial") 1.74233 0.666667 0 "Adapter ATGG" 
COMMENT                                   "@N" 1 4.45535 17.4233 0 -10 5.86945 1.07399 
COMMENT                                   #187#) 
COMMENT                             #189=(CScratch 
COMMENT                                   (CWidget 0 (3 #5# 0) 1 2 0 0 #140# 0 100) 
COMMENT                                   (LOGPEN 0 8 13395507) 10 1 5.94333 1.9 
COMMENT                                   0.082322 1) 
COMMENT                             #190=(CLabel (CWidget 0 (0 0) 1 2 0 0 #132# 0 100) 
COMMENT                                   (LOGPEN 0 0 0) 1 
COMMENT                                   (LOGFONT 46 17 0 0 700 0 0 0 0 3 2 1 34 
COMMENT                                    "Arial") 1.74233 0.666667 0 "Adapter CCCT" 
COMMENT                                   "@N" 1 13.935 8.71165 0 -10 5.86945 1.07399 
COMMENT                                   #189#) 
COMMENT                             #191=(CScratch 
COMMENT                                   (CWidget 0 (3 #7# 0) 1 2 0 0 #140# -6633247 
COMMENT                                    100) (LOGPEN 0 8 13395507) 10 1 4.46874 1.9 
COMMENT                                   0.082322 1) 
COMMENT                             #192=(CLabel 
COMMENT                                   (CWidget 0 (0 0) 1 2 0 0 #132# 1734567783 100) 
COMMENT                                   (LOGPEN 0 0 0) 1 
COMMENT                                   (LOGFONT 46 17 0 0 700 0 0 0 0 3 2 1 34 
COMMENT                                    "Arial") 1.74233 0.666667 0 "Adapter GCTC" 
COMMENT                                   "@N" 1 16.4396 -3.48466 0 -10 5.86945 1.07399 
COMMENT                                   #191#) 
COMMENT                             #193=(CScratch 
COMMENT                                   (CWidget 0 (3 #8# 0) 1 2 0 0 #140# 1387093 
COMMENT                                    100) (LOGPEN 0 8 13395507) 10 1 4.15688 1.9 
COMMENT                                   0.082322 1) 
COMMENT                             #194=(CLabel 
COMMENT                                   (CWidget 0 (0 0) 1 2 0 0 #132# 1667331188 100) 
COMMENT                                   (LOGPEN 0 0 0) 1 
COMMENT                                   (LOGFONT 46 17 0 0 700 0 0 0 0 3 2 1 34 
COMMENT                                    "Arial") 1.74233 0.666667 0 "Adapter CGGT" 
COMMENT                                   "@N" 1 15.3229 -10.454 0 -10 5.86945 1.07399 
COMMENT                                   #193#) 
COMMENT                             #195=(CScratch 
COMMENT                                   (CWidget 0 (3 #9# 0) 1 2 0 0 #140# -10057277 
COMMENT                                    100) (LOGPEN 0 8 13395507) 10 1 3.75731 1.9 
COMMENT                                   0.082322 1) 
COMMENT                             #196=(CLabel 
COMMENT                                   (CWidget 0 (0 0) 1 2 0 0 #132# 1634165620 100) 
COMMENT                                   (LOGPEN 0 0 0) 1 
COMMENT                                   (LOGFONT 46 17 0 0 700 0 0 0 0 3 2 1 34 
COMMENT                                    "Arial") 1.74233 0.666667 0 "Adapter AGCG" 
COMMENT                                   "@N" 1 12.128 -17.4233 0 -10 5.96936 1.07399 
COMMENT                                   #195#) 
COMMENT                             #197=(CWideArrow 
COMMENT                                   (CWideLine 
COMMENT                                    (CWidget 0 (3 #10# 0) 1 2 0 0 #136# 0 100) 
COMMENT                                    (LOGPEN 0 0 6723840) 1 
COMMENT                                    (LOGBRUSH 0 10079334 0) 0.835356 6.27319 
COMMENT                                    3.75432 1 0.082322) 0.8 1.8 0) 
COMMENT                             #198=(CLabel 
COMMENT                                   (CWidget 0 (0 0) 1 2 0 0 #132# 1734566755 100) 
COMMENT                                   (LOGPEN 0 0 0) 1 
COMMENT                                   (LOGFONT 46 17 0 0 700 0 0 0 0 3 2 1 34 
COMMENT                                    "Arial") 1.74233 0.666667 0 
COMMENT                                   "pET28a backbone" "@N" 1 -17.1447 -3.48466 0 
COMMENT                                   -10 7.0933 1.07399 #197#)) (CObjectList)) 
COMMENT                      #199=(CGroupWidget 
COMMENT                            (CWidget 30 (7 30 0) 1 2 0 0 Nil 673211756 100) 
COMMENT                            (CObjectList 
COMMENT                             #200=(CPromoterArrow 
COMMENT                                   (CLine 
COMMENT                                    (CWidget 0 (3 #3# 0) 1 2 0 0 #154# 0 100) 
COMMENT                                    (LOGPEN 0 4 128) 6 1.16464 6.18292 6.27019) 
COMMENT                                   0.4 0.082322 1.08464 1.8 1.8 0) 
COMMENT                             #201=(CLabel (CWidget 0 (0 0) 1 2 0 0 #132# 0 100) 
COMMENT                                   (LOGPEN 0 0 0) 1 
COMMENT                                   (LOGFONT 46 17 0 0 700 0 0 0 0 3 2 1 34 
COMMENT                                    "Arial") 1.74233 0.666667 0 "T7 promoter" 
COMMENT                                   "@N" 1 4.36511 13.9386 0 -10 4.9703 1.07399 
COMMENT                                   #200#) 
COMMENT                             #202=(CPromoterArrow 
COMMENT                                   (CLine 
COMMENT                                    (CWidget 0 (3 #11# 0) 1 2 0 0 #154# 0 100) 
COMMENT                                    (LOGPEN 0 4 128) 6 1.16464 5.85307 5.94033) 
COMMENT                                   0.4 0.082322 1.08464 1.8 1.8 0) 
COMMENT                             #203=(CLabel 
COMMENT                                   (CWidget 0 (0 0) 1 2 0 0 #132# 1953784180 100) 
COMMENT                                   (LOGPEN 0 0 0) 1 
COMMENT                                   (LOGFONT 46 17 0 0 700 0 0 0 0 3 2 1 34 
COMMENT                                    "Arial") 1.74233 0.666667 0 "T7 Promoter" 
COMMENT                                   "@N" 1 15.4003 5.22699 0 -10 5.02026 1.07399 
COMMENT                                   #202#) 
COMMENT                             #204=(CPromoterArrow 
COMMENT                                   (CLine 
COMMENT                                    (CWidget 0 (3 #16# 0) 1 2 0 0 #154# 0 100) 
COMMENT                                    (LOGPEN 0 4 128) 6 1.16464 4.37848 4.46575) 
COMMENT                                   0.4 0.082322 1.08464 1.8 1.8 0) 
COMMENT                             #205=(CLabel 
COMMENT                                   (CWidget 0 (0 0) 1 2 0 0 #132# 1735680871 100) 
COMMENT                                   (LOGPEN 0 0 0) 1 
COMMENT                                   (LOGFONT 46 17 0 0 700 0 0 0 0 3 2 1 34 
COMMENT                                    "Arial") 1.74233 0.666667 0 "T7 Promoter" 
COMMENT                                   "@N" 1 15.8939 -5.22699 0 -10 5.02026 1.07399 
COMMENT                                   #204#) 
COMMENT                             #206=(CPromoterArrow 
COMMENT                                   (CLine 
COMMENT                                    (CWidget 0 (3 #18# 0) 1 2 0 0 #154# 0 100) 
COMMENT                                    (LOGPEN 0 4 128) 6 1.16464 4.06662 4.15389) 
COMMENT                                   0.4 0.082322 1.08464 1.8 1.8 0) 
COMMENT                             #207=(CLabel 
COMMENT                                   (CWidget 0 (0 0) 1 2 0 0 #132# 1667462241 100) 
COMMENT                                   (LOGPEN 0 0 0) 1 
COMMENT                                   (LOGFONT 46 17 0 0 700 0 0 0 0 3 2 1 34 
COMMENT                                    "Arial") 1.74233 0.666667 0 "T7 Promoter" 
COMMENT                                   "@N" 1 14.5942 -12.1963 0 -10 5.02026 1.07399 
COMMENT                                   #206#)) (CObjectList)) 
COMMENT                      #208=(CGroupWidget 
COMMENT                            (CWidget 43 (7 43 0) 1 2 0 0 Nil -738 100) 
COMMENT                            (CObjectList 
COMMENT                             #209=(CScratch 
COMMENT                                   (CWidget 0 (3 #6# 0) 1 2 0 0 #140# -6633247 
COMMENT                                    100) (LOGPEN 0 8 13395507) 10 1 5.97932 1.9 
COMMENT                                   0.082322 1) 
COMMENT                             #210=(CLabel 
COMMENT                                   (CWidget 0 (0 0) 1 2 0 0 #132# 1633772387 100) 
COMMENT                                   (LOGPEN 0 0 0) 1 
COMMENT                                   (LOGFONT 46 17 0 0 700 0 0 0 0 3 2 1 34 
COMMENT                                    "Arial") 1.74233 0.666667 0 "T7 terminator" 
COMMENT                                   "@N" 1 12.0848 10.454 0 -10 5.41988 1.07399 
COMMENT                                   #209#) 
COMMENT                             #211=(CScratch 
COMMENT                                   (CWidget 0 (3 #13# 0) 1 2 0 0 #140# 0 100) 
COMMENT                                   (LOGPEN 0 8 13395507) 10 1 4.50473 1.9 
COMMENT                                   0.082322 1) 
COMMENT                             #212=(CLabel 
COMMENT                                   (CWidget 0 (0 0) 1 2 0 0 #132# 268730828 100) 
COMMENT                                   (LOGPEN 0 0 0) 1 
COMMENT                                   (LOGFONT 46 17 0 0 700 0 0 0 0 3 2 1 34 
COMMENT                                    "Arial") 1.74233 0.666667 0 "T7 Terminator" 
COMMENT                                   "@N" 1 16.5701 -1.74233 0 -10 5.64467 1.07399 
COMMENT                                   #211#) 
COMMENT                             #213=(CScratch 
COMMENT                                   (CWidget 0 (3 #17# 0) 1 2 0 0 #140# 0 100) 
COMMENT                                   (LOGPEN 0 8 13395507) 10 1 4.19287 1.9 
COMMENT                                   0.082322 1) 
COMMENT                             #214=(CLabel (CWidget 0 (0 0) 1 2 0 0 #132# 0 100) 
COMMENT                                   (LOGPEN 0 0 0) 1 
COMMENT                                   (LOGFONT 46 17 0 0 700 0 0 0 0 3 2 1 34 
COMMENT                                    "Arial") 1.74233 0.666667 0 "T7 Terminator" 
COMMENT                                   "@N" 1 15.2986 -8.71165 0 -10 5.64467 1.07399 
COMMENT                                   #213#) 
COMMENT                             #215=(CScratch 
COMMENT                                   (CWidget 0 (3 #20# 0) 1 2 0 0 #140# 0 100) 
COMMENT                                   (LOGPEN 0 8 13395507) 10 1 3.7933 1.9 
COMMENT                                   0.082322 1) 
COMMENT                             #216=(CLabel 
COMMENT                                   (CWidget 0 (0 0) 1 2 0 0 #132# 1734833249 100) 
COMMENT                                   (LOGPEN 0 0 0) 1 
COMMENT                                   (LOGFONT 46 17 0 0 700 0 0 0 0 3 2 1 34 
COMMENT                                    "Arial") 1.74233 0.666667 0 "T7 Terminator" 
COMMENT                                   "@N" 1 12.2598 -15.681 0 -10 5.64467 1.07399 
COMMENT                                   #215#)) (CObjectList)) 
COMMENT                      #217=(CGroupWidget 
COMMENT                            (CWidget 103 (7 103 0) 1 2 0 0 Nil -949 100) 
COMMENT                            (CObjectList 
COMMENT                             #218=(CScratch 
COMMENT                                   (CWidget 0 (3 #4# 0) 1 2 0 0 #140# -6633247 
COMMENT                                    100) (LOGPEN 0 8 13395507) 10 1 6.25594 1.9 
COMMENT                                   0.082322 1) 
COMMENT                             #219=(CLabel 
COMMENT                                   (CWidget 0 (0 0) 1 2 0 0 #132# 268730828 100) 
COMMENT                                   (LOGPEN 0 0 0) 1 
COMMENT                                   (LOGFONT 46 17 0 0 700 0 0 0 0 3 2 1 34 
COMMENT                                    "Arial") 1.74233 0.666667 0 "lac operator" 
COMMENT                                   "@N" 1 4.01076 15.681 0 -10 4.84542 1.07399 
COMMENT                                   #218#) 
COMMENT                             #220=(CScratch 
COMMENT                                   (CWidget 0 (3 #12# 0) 1 2 0 0 #140# 0 100) 
COMMENT                                   (LOGPEN 0 8 13395507) 10 1 5.92609 1.9 
COMMENT                                   0.082322 1) 
COMMENT                             #221=(CLabel 
COMMENT                                   (CWidget 0 (0 0) 1 2 0 0 #132# 1953784679 100) 
COMMENT                                   (LOGPEN 0 0 0) 1 
COMMENT                                   (LOGFONT 46 17 0 0 700 0 0 0 0 3 2 1 34 
COMMENT                                    "Arial") 1.74233 0.666667 0 "lac operator" 
COMMENT                                   "@N" 1 14.5475 6.96932 0 -10 4.84542 1.07399 
COMMENT                                   #220#)) (CObjectList))) (CObjectList)) 
COMMENT               #222=(CGroupWidget (CWidget 11 (8 0) 1 2 0 0 Nil -1019 100) 
COMMENT                     (CObjectList 
COMMENT                      #223=(CGroupWidget 
COMMENT                            (CWidget 4 (10 #1# 0) 1 2 0 0 Nil -1507 100) 
COMMENT                            (CObjectList 
COMMENT                             #224=(CScratch 
COMMENT                                   (CWidget 1 (1 #1# 1) 1 2 0 0 #139# 0 100) 
COMMENT                                   (LOGPEN 0 6 10053171) 8 1 1.46934 1.9 
COMMENT                                   0.082322 1) 
COMMENT                             #225=(CLabel 
COMMENT                                   (CWidget 0 (0 0) 1 2 0 0 #131# 1668572020 100) 
COMMENT                                   (LOGPEN 0 0 13408563) 1 
COMMENT                                   (LOGFONT 38 14 0 0 400 0 0 0 0 3 2 1 18 
COMMENT                                    "Georgia") 1.74233 0.555556 0 
COMMENT                                   "{\\i Bbs}I (6409)" "@N (@S)" 5 -15.5862 
COMMENT                                   1.74233 0 -10 4.39585 0.974079 #224#) 
COMMENT                             #226=(CScratch 
COMMENT                                   (CWidget 2 (1 #1# 2) 1 2 0 0 #139# 0 100) 
COMMENT                                   (LOGPEN 0 6 10053171) 8 1 1.19946 1.9 
COMMENT                                   0.082322 1) 
COMMENT                             #227=(CLabel (CWidget 0 (0 0) 1 2 0 0 #131# 0 100) 
COMMENT                                   (LOGPEN 0 0 13408563) 1 
COMMENT                                   (LOGFONT 38 14 0 0 400 0 0 0 0 3 2 1 18 
COMMENT                                    "Georgia") 1.74233 0.555556 0 
COMMENT                                   "{\\i Bbs}I (6769)" "@N (@S)" 5 -14.8514 
COMMENT                                   5.22699 0 -10 4.27096 0.974079 #226#) 
COMMENT                             #228=(CScratch 
COMMENT                                   (CWidget 3 (1 #1# 3) 1 2 0 0 #139# 0 100) 
COMMENT                                   (LOGPEN 0 6 10053171) 8 1 0.919088 1.9 
COMMENT                                   0.082322 1) 
COMMENT                             #229=(CLabel (CWidget 0 (0 0) 1 2 0 0 #131# 0 100) 
COMMENT                                   (LOGPEN 0 0 13408563) 1 
COMMENT                                   (LOGFONT 38 14 0 0 400 0 0 0 0 3 2 1 18 
COMMENT                                    "Georgia") 1.74233 0.555556 0 
COMMENT                                   "{\\i Bbs}I (7143)" "@N (@S)" 5 -13.2097 
COMMENT                                   8.71165 0 -10 4.27096 0.974079 #228#) 
COMMENT                             #230=(CScratch 
COMMENT                                   (CWidget 4 (1 #1# 4) 1 2 0 0 #139# 0 100) 
COMMENT                                   (LOGPEN 0 6 10053171) 8 1 0.664952 1.9 
COMMENT                                   0.082322 1) 
COMMENT                             #231=(CLabel 
COMMENT                                   (CWidget 0 (0 0) 1 2 0 0 #131# 1635021940 100) 
COMMENT                                   (LOGPEN 0 0 13408563) 1 
COMMENT                                   (LOGFONT 38 14 0 0 400 0 0 0 0 3 2 1 18 
COMMENT                                    "Georgia") 1.74233 0.555556 0 
COMMENT                                   "{\\i Bbs}I (7482)" "@N (@S)" 5 -11.1788 
COMMENT                                   10.454 0 -10 4.34589 0.974079 #230#)) 
COMMENT                            (CObjectList))) (CObjectList)) 
COMMENT               #232=(CGroupWidget (CWidget 14 (16 0) 1 2 0 0 Nil -389 100) 
COMMENT                     (CObjectList) (CObjectList)) 
COMMENT               #233=(CGroupWidget (CWidget 12 (0 0) 1 2 0 0 Nil -600 100) 
COMMENT                     (CObjectList) (CObjectList))) (CObjectList))) 
COMMENT       (CSeqView 10 10 (CObjectList) (CObList) 1 (CObList)) (CObList) 87462704 
COMMENT       (CStringList) 2082602632 0 (CObList)))
FEATURES             Location/Qualifiers
     misc_feature    1..4
                     /vntifkey="21"
                     /label=Adapter\ATGG
     promoter        5..21
                     /vntifkey="30"
                     /label=T7\promoter
     operon          24..47
                     /vntifkey="103"
                     /label=lac\operator
     misc_feature    441..444
                     /vntifkey="21"
                     /label=Adapter\CCCT
     terminator      393..440
                     /vntifkey="43"
                     /label=T7\terminator
     misc_feature    2408..2411
                     /vntifkey="21"
                     /label=Adapter\GCTC
     misc_feature    2824..2827
                     /vntifkey="21"
                     /label=Adapter\CGGT
     misc_feature    3357..3360
                     /vntifkey="21"
                     /label=Adapter\AGCG
     misc_feature    3361..8368
                     /vntifkey="21"
                     /label=pET28a\backbone
     promoter        445..461
                     /vntifkey="30"
                     /label=T7\Promoter
     operon          464..487
                     /vntifkey="103"
                     /label=lac\operator
     terminator      2360..2407
                     /vntifkey="43"
                     /label=T7\Terminator
     CDS             86..388
                     /vntifkey="4"
                     /label=las_prec_AFZ26601.1
     CDS             502..2355
                     /vntifkey="4"
                     /label=las_AFZ26601.1
     promoter        2412..2468
                     /vntifkey="30"
                     /label=T7\Promoter
     terminator      2776..2823
                     /vntifkey="43"
                     /label=T7\Terminator
     promoter        2828..2884
                     /vntifkey="30"
                     /label=T7\Promoter
     CDS             2885..3304
                     /vntifkey="4"
                     /label=las_AFZ26603.1
     terminator      3309..3356
                     /vntifkey="43"
                     /label=T7\Terminator
     CDS             2469..2771
                     /vntifkey="4"
                     /label=las_AFZ26602.1
BASE COUNT     2064 a      2107 c      2099 g      2098 t 
ORIGIN
        1 atggtaatac gactcactat aggggaattg tgagcggata acaattccaa ggagatatac 
       61 aatgcaccac caccaccacc acgcaatgac cacccttaac ccgacaaaga aacagtatag 
      121 ccaaccggaa attattgaaa ttggggacgc cgtgcgtaca acgctgggtc accatcgttg 
      181 gggccgccgc gaacaccatc gccgctacta ttaccgctgg cattaaacac ccaggtcaag 
      241 tacataaccc tctcgtagga ggtgttccag atcaccatac caccatatca ttcgagcatg 
      301 acactatgta cgctgtcccc attctggtag tcatcatccc tatcacggtt tcgagtgact 
      361 ggtgacggat atcccccacg aatgaaaacg gtctagcata accccttggg gcctctaaac 
      421 gggtcttgag gggttttttg cccttaatac gactcactat aggggaattg tgagcggata 
      481 acaattccaa ggagatatac aatgaaacat tggttctgtg gtttcgttat ccaagacgac 
      541 tgtcttttaa ccaacttgcc taaaccatcc aatggaaaac tgctgtggga agataccaat 
      601 tatttgtggc tgtgtgggga ttggaagaaa cgccaggtga tcaaattttc agaaagcctg 
      661 gtcaagcttg ccattattgg tagttgtttg gccagttatg aaaccgtcgt aaaattattt 
      721 aagaaggcag tgcgcgaaag tgaatattcg cagctgatgc gtttgcccgg gatctataat 
      781 ttaattgtac aagacaacgc ggatacttac gtgtttgttg atagcgcggg tgttaaaaca 
      841 gcgttctatg ccgtccacaa cagcgtaatt acctacagct cgctggccat cgcactgcaa 
      901 cagctcttaa agaccgaagt tgatcagtca tggctggcaa cctttctttc aggttctggg 
      961 accctgagcc tggtacagaa acgtaccccg ttctgtggcg tccagcctat cccaccgggc 
     1021 cattaccttc atatctcgtc aggcaagctg gcctgcaaac gctattggta taaaccgcag 
     1081 gagtataaga gcttttcgga cgccgcggag tacctgcacg aacagctgct gacggcggta 
     1141 gaaggccgtg ttaatctgta tggcaacatt tcaagtgatc tgtccggtgg tttcgattct 
     1201 accacgctgg cccttatcgc ctcaaaggcc ctggcaaatc agtccaaaca gttagtaacg 
     1261 attacagaaa agaccttatc ggccattcaa tcgtcagatg tgaaatatgc gcaacaggcc 
     1321 gccagcctgt accctaatat caatcccgtt atggtggaag attttaatct gccttcggaa 
     1381 tatagtggcc tcgaatcagt gccgctgatt gatattccag atcccgtagt actggacatg 
     1441 gcccgtatta tctataaaat ggaaattgtc aaattaagcg gtagccagtt acatatcaat 
     1501 ggcgaaggtg gtgatgccgt tctgagttct tcttgtagct actgtgtgga cttactgaaa 
     1561 caggcgaaaa ttattggctt cctgcagcac atcctgggtt ggagtcgtct tgccacctgc 
     1621 agcccgcttc ctcttatcat gtctagcatc aacttaaact tctcctcata tcaacagtgg 
     1681 ttgatgcaga aaattaagaa taagaccctg ttagtcacca ccagtaacaa cctgaccaat 
     1741 ctggaagaga caattacatg ggattctttg ccgaagtcaa cttcatggta cacgaacaag 
     1801 ctggtggatt tggttcttga agagctgtac aaatgggcgt tgatcgcgac gccttttgcc 
     1861 gataatcctg gcgaacatca agctatcgcc attattcagg gtatgggcag tagcattaag 
     1921 gcggagcaac aggtggcgga tatttatgat gtaaacctgg agagtccgtt tctggacagt 
     1981 tcggtgattg atgcgtgtct gagcgcaaaa ccggaagaac gtaccagtcc atttgcgtac 
     2041 aaacctctgt taatcaaagc atttcaacaa gatttaccgc agagcatctt taaacgtaat 
     2101 actaaaggcg aatataccgc ggatgaattg attggttttc gcgaaaaccg tcacattatt 
     2161 aaagaaattc tcaacacctc actgctcgcg gatatgggct tggttgacat taagaaatta 
     2221 cagacggcaa tgcaatactt ttcgatccgc ttatccgaca atatgtcctt ctttaatacg 
     2281 acgctgtcac tggagatttg gctccgtcgc cttgcacaaa ataattatag cttttggtca 
     2341 aaagaggact tttaacggtc tagcataacc ccttggggcc tctaaacggg tcttgagggg 
     2401 ttttttggct ctaatacgac tcactatagg ggaattgtga gcggataaca attccaagga 
     2461 gatatacaat gaaagaagtt agtatcccgc accatattta tacgtccttc tttgaggaaa 
     2521 gtgcggtcct gctggacgcg aagaagaaca tttactacgc gttgaacgat tccgcagccg 
     2581 acttttggaa acttcttgtg aaatcggatt ctgttgagga aacactgaag gagatttccg 
     2641 atctctacga gtgcagttca acggtcgtgc tgaaagatat ggaagccctg gtagatcgcc 
     2701 ttctgaaagc ggggcttttg gaaattaaac gttcaaattt gtaatcttat tcacagtcgg 
     2761 tcatattggg gcggtctagc ataacccctt ggggcctcta aacgggtctt gaggggtttt 
     2821 ttgcggttaa tacgactcac tataggggaa ttgtgagcgg ataacaattc caaggagata 
     2881 tacaatggat gatcgcatgt ctttaacccc cattgatatc aacctgaaat ggtcagagcg 
     2941 cctgaccggg ctgtttgttg tgattgttgc atatattgcc atccgttgct tgagcatttt 
     3001 ccgcatcagc aaaattctga gcgtcttaaa acgctactgc ctgcgtgaaa ttacgtacga 
     3061 agaggcggag atcgtgtggg ctgcagtgcg caaatctaat tttctgcttc tgggtcgtct 
     3121 ggcgtgtctg gaatttagcc tcgcgtttgt actgtttgcg ttaacaaaag gactgtcatc 
     3181 aacgtggtgt gttggagttt caaacgagcc agttcaagcg catgcctggg ttgaaatttc 
     3241 agatacgccg tttcgcgagg tggataactt cgaatatcat ttccgtaagc ttattgctgt 
     3301 gtaacggtct agcataaccc cttggggcct ctaaacgggt cttgaggggt tttttgagcg 
     3361 ctgaaaggag gaactatatc cggattggcg aatgggnnnn nnnnnnnnnn nnnnnnnnnn 
     3421 nnnnnnnnnn nnnnnnnnnn nnnnnnnnnn nnnnnnnnnn nnnnnnnnnn nnnnnnnnnn 
     3481 nnnnnnnnnn nnnnnnnnnn nnnnnnnnnn nnnnnnnnnn cnnnnnnnnn nnnnnnnnnn 
     3541 nnnnnnnnnn nnnnnnnnnn nnnnnnnnnn nnnnnnnnnn nnnnnnnnnn nnnnnnnnnn 
     3601 nnnnnnnnnn nnannnnnnn nnnnnnnnnn nnnnnnnnnn nnnnnnnnnn nnnnnnnnnn 
     3661 nncctttgac gttggagtcc acgttctttn nnnnnnnnnn nnnnnnnnnn nnnnnnnnnn 
     3721 nnnnnnaccc tatctcggtc tattcttttg atttataagg gattttgccg atttcggcct 
     3781 attggttaaa aaatgagctg atttaacaaa aatttaacgc gaattttaac aaaatattaa 
     3841 cgtttacaat ttcaggtggc acttttcggg gaaatgtgcg cggaacccct atttgtttat 
     3901 ttttctaaat acattcaaat atgtatccgc tcatgaatta attcttagaa aaactcatcg 
     3961 agcatcaaat gaaactgcaa tttattcata tcaggattat caataccata tttttgaaaa 
     4021 agccgtttct gtaatgaagg agaaaactca ccgaggcagt tccataggat ggcaagatcc 
     4081 tggtatcggt ctgcgattcc gactcgtcca acatcaatac aacctattaa tttcccctcg 
     4141 tcaaaaataa ggttatcaag tgagaaatca ccatgagtga cgactgaatc cggtgagaat 
     4201 ggcaaaagtt tatgcatttc tttccagact tgttcaacag gccagccatt acgctcgtca 
     4261 tcaaaatcac tcgcatcaac caaaccgtta ttcattcgtg attgcgcctg agcgagacga 
     4321 aatacgcgat cgctgttaaa aggacaatta caaacaggaa tcgaatgcaa ccggcgcagg 
     4381 aacactgcca gcgcatcaac aatattttca cctgaatcag gatattcttc taatacctgg 
     4441 aatgctgttt tcccggggat cgcagtggtg agtaaccatg catcatcagg agtacggata 
     4501 aaatgcttga tggtcggaag aggcataaat tccgtcagcc agtttagtct gaccatctca 
     4561 tctgtaacat cattggcaac gctacctttg ccatgtttca gaaacaactc tggcgcatcg 
     4621 ggcttcccat acaatcgata gattgtcgca cctgattgcc cgacattatc gcgagcccat 
     4681 ttatacccat ataaatcagc atccatgttg gaatttaatc gcggcctaga gcaagacgtt 
     4741 tcccgttgaa tatggctcat aacacccctt gtattactgt ttatgtaagc agacagtttt 
     4801 attgttcatg accaaaatcc cttaacgtga gttttcgttc cactgagcgt cagaccccgt 
     4861 agaaaagatc aaaggatctt cttgagatcc tttttttctg cgcgtaatct gctgcttgca 
     4921 aacaaaaaaa ccaccgctac cagcggtggt ttgtttgccg gatcaagagc taccaactct 
     4981 ttttccgaag gtaactggct tcagcagagc gcagatacca aatactgtcc ttctagtgta 
     5041 gccgtagtta ggccaccact tcaagaactc tgtagcaccg cctacatacc tcgctctgct 
     5101 aatcctgtta ccagtggctg ctgccagtgg cgataagtcg tgtcttaccg ggttggactc 
     5161 aagacgatag ttaccggata aggcgcagcg gtcgggctga acggggggtt cgtgcacaca 
     5221 gcccagcttg gagcgaacga cctacaccga actgagatac ctacagcgtg agctatgaga 
     5281 aagcgccacg cttcccgaag ggagaaaggc ggacaggtat ccggtaagcg gcagggtcgg 
     5341 aacaggagag cgcacgaggg agcttccagg gggaaacgcc tggtatcttt atagtcctgt 
     5401 cgggtttcgc cacctctgac ttgagcgtcg atttttgtga tgctcgtcag gggggcggag 
     5461 cctatggaaa aacgccagca acgcggcctt tttacggttc ctggcctttt gctggccttt 
     5521 tgctcacatg ttctttcctg cgttatcccc tgattctgtg gataaccgta ttaccgcctt 
     5581 tgagtgagct gataccgctc gccgcagccg aacgaccgag cgcagcgagt cagtgagcga 
     5641 ggaagcggaa gagcgcctga tgcggtattt tctccttacg catctgtgcg gtatttcaca 
     5701 ccgcatatat ggtgcactct cagtacaatc tgctctgatg ccgcatagtt aagccagtat 
     5761 acactccgct atcgctacgt gactgggtca tggctgcgcc ccgacacccg ccaacacccg 
     5821 ctgacgcgcc ctgacgggct tgtctgctcc cggcatccgc ttacagacaa gctgtgaccg 
     5881 tctccgggag ctgcatgtgt cagaggtttt caccgtcatc accgaaacgc gcgaggcagc 
     5941 tgcggtaaag ctcatcagcg tggtcgtgaa gcgattcaca gatgtctgcc tgttcatccg 
     6001 cgtccagctc gttgagtttc tccagaagcg ttaatgtctg gcttctgata aagcgggcca 
     6061 tgttaagggc ggttttttcc tgtttggtca ctgatgcctc cgtgtaaggg ggatttctgt 
     6121 tcatgggggt aatgataccg atgaaacgag agaggatgct cacgatacgg gttactgatg 
     6181 atgaacatgc ccggttactg gaacgttgtg agggtaaaca actggcggta tggatgcggc 
     6241 gggaccagag aaaaatcact cagggtcaat gccagcgctt cgttaataca gatgtaggtg 
     6301 ttccacaggg tagccagcag catcctgcga tgcagatccg gaacataatg gtgcagggcg 
     6361 ctgacttccg cgtttccaga ctttacgaaa cacggaaacc gaagaccatt catgttgttg 
     6421 ctcaggtcgc agacgttttg cagcagcagt cgcttcacgt tcgctcgcgt atcggtgatt 
     6481 cattctgcta accagtaagg caaccccgcc agcctagccg ggtcctcaac gacaggagca 
     6541 cgatcatgcg cacccgtggg gccgccatgc cggcgataat ggcctgcttc tcgccgaaac 
     6601 gtttggtggc gggaccagtg acgaaggctt gagcgagggc gtgcaagatt ccgaataccg 
     6661 caagcgacag gccgatcatc gtcgcgctcc agcgaaagcg gtcctcgccg aaaatgaccc 
     6721 agagcgctgc cggcacctgt cctacgagtt gcatgataaa gaagacagtc ataagtgcgg 
     6781 cgacgatagt catgccccgc gcccaccgga aggagctgac tgggttgaag gctctcaagg 
     6841 gcatcggtcg agatcccggt gcctaatgag tgagctaact tacattaatt gcgttgcgct 
     6901 cactgcccgc tttccagtcg ggaaacctgt cgtgccagct gcattaatga atcggccaac 
     6961 gcgcggggag aggcggtttg cgtattgggc gccagggtgg tttttctttt caccagtgag 
     7021 acgggcaaca gctgattgcc cttcaccgcc tggccctgag agagttgcag caagcggtcc 
     7081 acgctggttt gccccagcag gcgaaaatcc tgtttgatgg tggttaacgg cgggatataa 
     7141 catgagctgt cttcggtatc gtcgtatccc actaccgaga tatccgcacc aacgcgcagc 
     7201 ccggactcgg taatggcgcg cattgcgccc agcgccatct gatcgttggc aaccagcatc 
     7261 gcagtgggaa cgatgccctc attcagcatt tgcatggttt gttgaaaacc ggacatggca 
     7321 ctccagtcgc cttcccgttc cgctatcggc tgaatttgat tgcgagtgag atatttatgc 
     7381 cagccagcca gacgcagacg cgccgagaca gaacttaatg ggcccgctaa cagcgcgatt 
     7441 tgctggtgac ccaatgcgac cagatgctcc acgcccagtc gcgtaccgtc ttcatgggag 
     7501 aaaataatac tgttgatggg tgtctggtca gagacatcaa gaaataacgc cggaacatta 
     7561 gtgcaggcag cttccacagc aatggcatcc tggtcatcca gcggatagtt aatgatcagc 
     7621 ccactgacgc gttgcgcgag aagattgtgc accgccgctt tacaggcttc gacgccgctt 
     7681 cgttctacca tcgacaccac cacgctggca cccagttgat cggcgcgaga tttaatcgcc 
     7741 gcgacaattt gcgacggcgc gtgcagggcc agactggagg tggcaacgcc aatcagcaac 
     7801 gactgtttgc ccgccagttg ttgtgccacg cggttgggaa tgtaattcag ctccgccatc 
     7861 gccgcttcca ctttttcccg cgttttcgca gaaacgtggc tggcctggtt caccacgcgg 
     7921 gaaacggtct gataagagac accggcatac tctgcgacat cgtataacgt tactggtttc 
     7981 acattcacca ccctgaattg actctcttcc gggcgctatc atgccatacc gcgaaaggtt 
     8041 ttgcgccatt cgatggtgtc cgggatctcg acgctctccc ttatgcgact cctgcattag 
     8101 gaagcagccc agtagtaggt tgaggccgtt gagcaccgcc gccgcaagga atggtgcatg 
     8161 caaggagatg gcgcccaaca gtcccccggc cacggggcct gccaccatac ccacgccgaa 
     8221 acaagcgctc atgagcccga agtggcgagc ccgatcttcc ccatcggtga tgtcggcgat 
     8281 ataggcgcca gcaaccgcac ctgtggcgcc ggtgatgccg gccacgatgc gtccggcgta 
     8341 gaggatcgag atctcgatcc cgcgaaat 
//
