# Supplementary material for: A scalable platform to discover antimicrobials of ribosomal origin
Source: Nat Commun. 2022 Oct 17;13:6135. doi: 10.1038/s41467-022-33890-w (PMC9576775; doi:10.1038/s41467-022-33890-w)
Supplement: Supplementary file 5 — Supplementary Data 2 [file 41467_2022_33890_MOESM5_ESM.zip › Supplementary Data 2/24.gb]

LOCUS       pET28a\CrtE\B\I\T7\promtoer\and\terminator\with\spacers        7116 bp    DNA     circular     29-MAR-2016
SOURCE      
  ORGANISM  
COMMENT     This file is created by Vector NTI
            http://www.invitrogen.com/
COMMENT     ORIGDB|GenBank
COMMENT     VNTDATE|-11171271|
COMMENT     VNTDBDATE|-11171271|
COMMENT     LSOWNER|
COMMENT     VNTNAME|pET28a CrtE B I T7 promtoer and terminator with spacers|
COMMENT     VNTAUTHORNAME|Demo User|
COMMENT     Vector_NTI_Display_Data_(Do_Not_Edit!)
COMMENT     (SXF 
COMMENT      (CGexDoc "pET28a CrtE B I T7 promtoer and terminator with spacers" 0 7116 
COMMENT       (CDBMol 0 0 1 1 1 0 0 0 0 "" "" 0 0 0 0 (CObList) (CObList) (CObList) 
COMMENT        (CObList) -1 "") 
COMMENT       (CDocSetData 1 1 0 0 0 0 "MAIN" 1 1 1 1 0 0 1 1 0 1 10 10 4294967295 50 0 
COMMENT        1 0 (CHomObj 0 0 0 3 75) (CWordArray) (CWordArray) 
COMMENT        (CStringList "BsaI" "BbsI") (CStringList "atg" "gtg") 
COMMENT        (CStringList "taa" "tga" "tag") (CObList) 1 "{(0,1),2}" 0 0 "" 0 
COMMENT        4294967295 0 0 0 0 0 0 0 "MAIN" 0 0 30 0 
COMMENT        (CProteinMotifSearchObject 70 20 1 1 1 1 0 0 1 0 0 0 0 0)) 
COMMENT       (CMolPar 0 0 1 2763 2763 1 7116 0 0 0 0 0 0 0 0) (CStringList) 
COMMENT       (CStringList) (CObList) (COAPar 25 250 50 0 6 4 3 7) 
COMMENT       (COAPar 25 250 50 0 6 4 3 7) (COAPar 25 250 50 0 6 4 3 7) 
COMMENT       (CObList #0=(CRSite (CStringList) "BsaI" "ggtctc" 8 12 0 0 "") 
COMMENT        #1=(CRSite (CStringList) "BbsI" "gaagac" 9 13 4 5157 0 5517 0 5891 1 
COMMENT            6230 1 0 "")) 
COMMENT       (CObList 
COMMENT        #2=(CFSignal (CObList) "Adapter ATGG" 21 0 0 1 4 0 (CStringList) 
COMMENT            (CStringList) 1 1 1 1 "1..4") 
COMMENT        #3=(CFSignal (CObList) "T7 promoter" 30 0 0 5 21 0 (CStringList) 
COMMENT            (CStringList) 1 1 1 1 "5..21") 
COMMENT        #4=(CFSignal (CObList) "lac operator" 103 0 0 24 47 0 (CStringList) 
COMMENT            (CStringList) 1 1 1 1 "24..47") 
COMMENT        #5=(CFSignal (CObList) "Adapter CCCT" 21 0 0 441 444 0 (CStringList) 
COMMENT            (CStringList) 1 1 1 1 "441..444") 
COMMENT        #6=(CFSignal (CObList) "T7 terminator" 43 0 0 393 440 0 (CStringList) 
COMMENT            (CStringList) 1 1 1 1 "393..440") 
COMMENT        #7=(CFSignal (CObList) "Adapter AGCG" 21 0 0 2105 2108 0 (CStringList) 
COMMENT            (CStringList) 1 1 1 1 "3348..3351") 
COMMENT        #8=(CFSignal (CObList) "pET28a backbone" 21 0 0 2109 7116 0 
COMMENT            (CStringList) (CStringList) 1 1 1 1 "3352..8359") 
COMMENT        #9=(CFSignal (CObList) "T7 Promoter" 30 0 0 445 461 0 (CStringList) 
COMMENT            (CStringList) 1 1 1 1 "445..461") 
COMMENT        #10=(CFSignal (CObList) "lac operator" 103 0 0 464 487 0 (CStringList) 
COMMENT             (CStringList) 1 1 1 1 "464..487") 
COMMENT        #11=(CFSignal (CObList) "T7 Terminator" 43 0 0 2057 2104 0 (CStringList) 
COMMENT             (CStringList) 1 1 1 1 "2321..2368") 
COMMENT        #12=(CFSignal (CObList) "sac_prec_WP_065547563.1" 4 0 0 86 388 0 
COMMENT             (CStringList) (CStringList) 1 1 1 1 "") 
COMMENT        #13=(CFSignal (CObList) "sac_WP_065547563.1" 4 0 0 502 2052 0 
COMMENT             (CStringList) (CStringList) 1 1 1 1 "")) (CObList) (CObList) 
COMMENT       (CObList) (CObList) (CObList) (CObList) 
COMMENT       (CTextView 0 
COMMENT        #14=(CGroupPar (CParagraph 0 (0 0) 1 2 0 0 180) 
COMMENT             (CObjectList 
COMMENT              #15=(CRefLinePar 
COMMENT                   (CLinePar (CParagraph 0 (0 0) 0 2 0 0 233) 
COMMENT                    "pET28a CrtE B I T7 promtoer and terminator with spacers" 2) 
COMMENT                   5 "" 0 4) 
COMMENT              #16=(CFolderPar 
COMMENT                   (CGroupPar (CParagraph 1 (0 0) 1 1 0 0 178) 
COMMENT                    (CObjectList 
COMMENT                     #17=(CLinePar (CParagraph 0 (0 0) 1 2 1 0 180) 
COMMENT                          "DNA 'pET28a CrtE B I T7 promtoer and terminator with spacers'" 
COMMENT                          1) 
COMMENT                     #18=(CLinePar (CParagraph 0 (0 0) 1 2 1 0 180) 
COMMENT                          "Local object" 1) 
COMMENT                     #19=(CLinePar (CParagraph 0 (0 0) 1 2 1 0 180) 
COMMENT                          "Created: 03/29/16 07:06PM" 1) 
COMMENT                     #20=(CLinePar (CParagraph 0 (0 0) 1 2 1 0 180) 
COMMENT                          "Last Modified: 03/29/16 07:06PM" 1) 
COMMENT                     #21=(CLinePar (CParagraph 0 (0 0) 1 2 1 0 180) 
COMMENT                          "length: 7116 bp" 1) 
COMMENT                     #22=(CLinePar (CParagraph 0 (0 0) 1 2 1 0 180) 
COMMENT                          "storage type: Basic" 1) 
COMMENT                     #23=(CLinePar (CParagraph 0 (0 0) 1 2 1 0 180) 
COMMENT                          "form: Circular" 1))) "General Description") 
COMMENT              #24=(CFolderPar 
COMMENT                   (CGroupPar (CParagraph 2 (0 0) 1 1 0 0 178) 
COMMENT                    (CObjectList 
COMMENT                     #25=(CLinePar (CParagraph 0 (0 0) 1 2 1 0 180) 
COMMENT                          "Original Source Database: GenBank" 1) 
COMMENT                     #26=(CLinePar (CParagraph 0 (0 0) 1 2 1 0 180) 
COMMENT                          "Modification Date in the Original DB: 29-MAR-2016" 1))) 
COMMENT                   "Standard Fields") 
COMMENT              #27=(CRefLinePar 
COMMENT                   (CLinePar (CParagraph 0 (0 0) 0 2 0 0 233) "Comments" 2) 1 "" 
COMMENT                   0 0) 
COMMENT              #28=(CFolderPar 
COMMENT                   (CGroupPar (CParagraph 8 (0 0) 1 2 0 0 178) (CObjectList)) 
COMMENT                   "Annotations") 
COMMENT              #29=(CFolderPar 
COMMENT                   (CGroupPar (CParagraph 12 (6 0) 1 1 0 0 178) 
COMMENT                    (CObjectList 
COMMENT                     #30=(CFolderPar 
COMMENT                          (CGroupPar (CParagraph 4 (7 4 0) 1 1 1 0 178) 
COMMENT                           (CObjectList 
COMMENT                            #31=(CFolderPar 
COMMENT                                 (CGroupPar 
COMMENT                                  (CParagraph 86 (3 #12# 0) 1 2 2 0 327) 
COMMENT                                  (CObjectList 
COMMENT                                   #32=(CLinePar 
COMMENT                                        (CParagraph 0 (0 0) 1 2 3 0 180) 
COMMENT                                        "Start: 86    End: 388 " 1))) 
COMMENT                                 "sac_prec_WP_065547563.1") 
COMMENT                            #33=(CFolderPar 
COMMENT                                 (CGroupPar 
COMMENT                                  (CParagraph 502 (3 #13# 0) 1 2 2 0 327) 
COMMENT                                  (CObjectList 
COMMENT                                   #34=(CLinePar 
COMMENT                                        (CParagraph 0 (0 0) 1 2 3 0 180) 
COMMENT                                        "Start: 502   End: 2052" 1))) 
COMMENT                                 "sac_WP_065547563.1"))) "CDS (2 total)") 
COMMENT                     #35=(CFolderPar 
COMMENT                          (CGroupPar (CParagraph 21 (7 21 0) 1 1 1 0 178) 
COMMENT                           (CObjectList 
COMMENT                            #36=(CFolderPar 
COMMENT                                 (CGroupPar (CParagraph 1 (3 #2# 0) 1 2 2 0 194) 
COMMENT                                  (CObjectList 
COMMENT                                   #37=(CLinePar 
COMMENT                                        (CParagraph 0 (0 0) 1 2 3 0 180) 
COMMENT                                        "Start: 1     End: 4   " 1) 
COMMENT                                   #38=(CLinePar 
COMMENT                                        (CParagraph 0 (0 0) 1 2 3 0 180) 
COMMENT                                        "Original Location Description:" 1) 
COMMENT                                   #39=(CLinePar 
COMMENT                                        (CParagraph 0 (0 0) 1 2 3 0 180) 
COMMENT                                        "   1..4" 1))) "Adapter ATGG") 
COMMENT                            #40=(CFolderPar 
COMMENT                                 (CGroupPar 
COMMENT                                  (CParagraph 441 (3 #5# 0) 1 2 2 0 194) 
COMMENT                                  (CObjectList 
COMMENT                                   #41=(CLinePar 
COMMENT                                        (CParagraph 0 (0 0) 1 2 3 0 180) 
COMMENT                                        "Start: 441   End: 444 " 1) 
COMMENT                                   #42=(CLinePar 
COMMENT                                        (CParagraph 0 (0 0) 1 2 3 0 180) 
COMMENT                                        "Original Location Description:" 1) 
COMMENT                                   #43=(CLinePar 
COMMENT                                        (CParagraph 0 (0 0) 1 2 3 0 180) 
COMMENT                                        "   441..444" 1))) "Adapter CCCT") 
COMMENT                            #44=(CFolderPar 
COMMENT                                 (CGroupPar 
COMMENT                                  (CParagraph 2105 (3 #7# 0) 1 2 2 0 194) 
COMMENT                                  (CObjectList 
COMMENT                                   #45=(CLinePar 
COMMENT                                        (CParagraph 0 (0 0) 1 2 3 0 180) 
COMMENT                                        "Start: 2105  End: 2108" 1) 
COMMENT                                   #46=(CLinePar 
COMMENT                                        (CParagraph 0 (0 0) 1 2 3 0 180) 
COMMENT                                        "Original Location Description:" 1) 
COMMENT                                   #47=(CLinePar 
COMMENT                                        (CParagraph 0 (0 0) 1 2 3 0 180) 
COMMENT                                        "   3348..3351" 1))) "Adapter AGCG") 
COMMENT                            #48=(CFolderPar 
COMMENT                                 (CGroupPar 
COMMENT                                  (CParagraph 2109 (3 #8# 0) 1 2 2 0 194) 
COMMENT                                  (CObjectList 
COMMENT                                   #49=(CLinePar 
COMMENT                                        (CParagraph 0 (0 0) 1 2 3 0 180) 
COMMENT                                        "Start: 2109  End: 7116" 1) 
COMMENT                                   #50=(CLinePar 
COMMENT                                        (CParagraph 0 (0 0) 1 2 3 0 180) 
COMMENT                                        "Original Location Description:" 1) 
COMMENT                                   #51=(CLinePar 
COMMENT                                        (CParagraph 0 (0 0) 1 2 3 0 180) 
COMMENT                                        "   3352..8359" 1))) "pET28a backbone"))) 
COMMENT                          "Misc. Feature (4 total)") 
COMMENT                     #52=(CFolderPar 
COMMENT                          (CGroupPar (CParagraph 30 (7 30 0) 1 1 1 0 178) 
COMMENT                           (CObjectList 
COMMENT                            #53=(CFolderPar 
COMMENT                                 (CGroupPar (CParagraph 5 (3 #3# 0) 1 2 2 0 194) 
COMMENT                                  (CObjectList 
COMMENT                                   #54=(CLinePar 
COMMENT                                        (CParagraph 0 (0 0) 1 2 3 0 180) 
COMMENT                                        "Start: 5     End: 21  " 1) 
COMMENT                                   #55=(CLinePar 
COMMENT                                        (CParagraph 0 (0 0) 1 2 3 0 180) 
COMMENT                                        "Original Location Description:" 1) 
COMMENT                                   #56=(CLinePar 
COMMENT                                        (CParagraph 0 (0 0) 1 2 3 0 180) 
COMMENT                                        "   5..21" 1))) "T7 promoter") 
COMMENT                            #57=(CFolderPar 
COMMENT                                 (CGroupPar 
COMMENT                                  (CParagraph 445 (3 #9# 0) 1 2 2 0 194) 
COMMENT                                  (CObjectList 
COMMENT                                   #58=(CLinePar 
COMMENT                                        (CParagraph 0 (0 0) 1 2 3 0 180) 
COMMENT                                        "Start: 445   End: 461 " 1) 
COMMENT                                   #59=(CLinePar 
COMMENT                                        (CParagraph 0 (0 0) 1 2 3 0 180) 
COMMENT                                        "Original Location Description:" 1) 
COMMENT                                   #60=(CLinePar 
COMMENT                                        (CParagraph 0 (0 0) 1 2 3 0 180) 
COMMENT                                        "   445..461" 1))) "T7 Promoter"))) 
COMMENT                          "Promoter Prokaryotic (2 total)") 
COMMENT                     #61=(CFolderPar 
COMMENT                          (CGroupPar (CParagraph 43 (7 43 0) 1 1 1 0 178) 
COMMENT                           (CObjectList 
COMMENT                            #62=(CFolderPar 
COMMENT                                 (CGroupPar 
COMMENT                                  (CParagraph 393 (3 #6# 0) 1 2 2 0 194) 
COMMENT                                  (CObjectList 
COMMENT                                   #63=(CLinePar 
COMMENT                                        (CParagraph 0 (0 0) 1 2 3 0 180) 
COMMENT                                        "Start: 393   End: 440 " 1) 
COMMENT                                   #64=(CLinePar 
COMMENT                                        (CParagraph 0 (0 0) 1 2 3 0 180) 
COMMENT                                        "Original Location Description:" 1) 
COMMENT                                   #65=(CLinePar 
COMMENT                                        (CParagraph 0 (0 0) 1 2 3 0 180) 
COMMENT                                        "   393..440" 1))) "T7 terminator") 
COMMENT                            #66=(CFolderPar 
COMMENT                                 (CGroupPar 
COMMENT                                  (CParagraph 2057 (3 #11# 0) 1 2 2 0 194) 
COMMENT                                  (CObjectList 
COMMENT                                   #67=(CLinePar 
COMMENT                                        (CParagraph 0 (0 0) 1 2 3 0 180) 
COMMENT                                        "Start: 2057  End: 2104" 1) 
COMMENT                                   #68=(CLinePar 
COMMENT                                        (CParagraph 0 (0 0) 1 2 3 0 180) 
COMMENT                                        "Original Location Description:" 1) 
COMMENT                                   #69=(CLinePar 
COMMENT                                        (CParagraph 0 (0 0) 1 2 3 0 180) 
COMMENT                                        "   2321..2368" 1))) "T7 Terminator"))) 
COMMENT                          "Terminator (2 total)") 
COMMENT                     #70=(CFolderPar 
COMMENT                          (CGroupPar (CParagraph 103 (7 103 0) 1 1 1 0 178) 
COMMENT                           (CObjectList 
COMMENT                            #71=(CFolderPar 
COMMENT                                 (CGroupPar 
COMMENT                                  (CParagraph 24 (3 #4# 0) 1 2 2 0 194) 
COMMENT                                  (CObjectList 
COMMENT                                   #72=(CLinePar 
COMMENT                                        (CParagraph 0 (0 0) 1 2 3 0 180) 
COMMENT                                        "Start: 24    End: 47  " 1) 
COMMENT                                   #73=(CLinePar 
COMMENT                                        (CParagraph 0 (0 0) 1 2 3 0 180) 
COMMENT                                        "Original Location Description:" 1) 
COMMENT                                   #74=(CLinePar 
COMMENT                                        (CParagraph 0 (0 0) 1 2 3 0 180) 
COMMENT                                        "   24..47" 1))) "lac operator") 
COMMENT                            #75=(CFolderPar 
COMMENT                                 (CGroupPar 
COMMENT                                  (CParagraph 464 (3 #10# 0) 1 2 2 0 194) 
COMMENT                                  (CObjectList 
COMMENT                                   #76=(CLinePar 
COMMENT                                        (CParagraph 0 (0 0) 1 2 3 0 180) 
COMMENT                                        "Start: 464   End: 487 " 1) 
COMMENT                                   #77=(CLinePar 
COMMENT                                        (CParagraph 0 (0 0) 1 2 3 0 180) 
COMMENT                                        "Original Location Description:" 1) 
COMMENT                                   #78=(CLinePar 
COMMENT                                        (CParagraph 0 (0 0) 1 2 3 0 180) 
COMMENT                                        "   464..487" 1))) "lac operator"))) 
COMMENT                          "Operon (2 total)"))) "Feature Map") 
COMMENT              #79=(CFolderPar 
COMMENT                   (CGroupPar (CParagraph 13 (0 0) 1 1 0 0 178) 
COMMENT                    (CObjectList 
COMMENT                     #80=(CRSFolderPar 
COMMENT                          (CFolderPar 
COMMENT                           (CGroupPar (CParagraph 100465144 (8 0) 1 1 1 0 178) 
COMMENT                            (CObjectList 
COMMENT                             #81=(CGroupPar 
COMMENT                                  (CParagraph 0 (10 #1# 0) 1 2 2 0 180) 
COMMENT                                  (CObjectList 
COMMENT                                   #82=(CLinePar 
COMMENT                                        (CParagraph 0 (1 #1# 1) 1 2 2 0 191) 
COMMENT                                        " N1: 5157 " 1) 
COMMENT                                   #83=(CLinePar 
COMMENT                                        (CParagraph 0 (1 #1# 2) 1 2 2 0 191) 
COMMENT                                        " N2: 5517 " 1) 
COMMENT                                   #84=(CLinePar 
COMMENT                                        (CParagraph 0 (1 #1# 3) 1 2 2 0 191) 
COMMENT                                        " N3: 5891 (on complementary strand)" 1) 
COMMENT                                   #85=(CLinePar 
COMMENT                                        (CParagraph 0 (1 #1# 4) 1 2 2 0 191) 
COMMENT                                        " N4: 6230 (on complementary strand)" 1))))) 
COMMENT                           "BbsI: 4 sites") 8 12 "GAAGACNNNNNNN" "CTTCTGNNNNNNN") 
COMMENT                     #86=(CRSFolderPar 
COMMENT                          (CFolderPar 
COMMENT                           (CGroupPar (CParagraph 100465368 (8 0) 1 1 1 0 178) 
COMMENT                            (CObjectList)) "BsaI: 0 sites") 7 11 "GGTCTCNNNNNN" 
COMMENT                          "CCAGAGNNNNNN"))) "Restriction/Methylation Map")))) 
COMMENT       (CGraphView 
COMMENT        (CWStyleSheet 
COMMENT         (CObjectList 
COMMENT          #87=(CWidgetStyle "RSite Label" 1 (LOGPEN 0 0 13408563) 1 0 1 
COMMENT               (LOGFONT 0 0 0 0 400 0 0 0 0 3 2 1 18 "Georgia") 0.555556 0 1 5 
COMMENT               "@N (@S)" 0) 
COMMENT          #88=(CWidgetStyle "Signal Label" 1 (LOGPEN 0 0 0) 1 0 1 
COMMENT               (LOGFONT 0 0 0 0 700 0 0 0 0 3 2 1 34 "Arial") 0.666667 0 1 1 
COMMENT               "@N" 0) 
COMMENT          #89=(CWidgetStyle "Molecule Label 2" 0 0 1 
COMMENT               (LOGFONT 0 0 0 0 400 0 0 0 0 3 2 1 18 "Georgia") 0.555556 0 1 16 
COMMENT               "@L bp" 0) 
COMMENT          #90=(CWidgetStyle "Molecule Label 1" 0 0 1 
COMMENT               (LOGFONT 0 0 0 0 400 0 0 0 0 3 2 1 34 "Verdana") 0.833333 0 1 1 
COMMENT               "@N" 0) 
COMMENT          #91=(CWidgetStyle "Shape 3" 1 (LOGPEN 0 0 3355545) 1 1 
COMMENT               (LOGBRUSH 0 6724095 0) 0 0 1 (LOGSHAPE 9 1 0.8 1.8 0)) 
COMMENT          #92=(CWidgetStyle "Shape 1" 1 (LOGPEN 0 0 6723840) 1 1 
COMMENT               (LOGBRUSH 0 10079334 0) 0 0 1 (LOGSHAPE 9 1 0.8 1.8 0)) 
COMMENT          #93=(CWidgetStyle "Axis" 1 (LOGPEN 0 0 10079436) 2 1 
COMMENT               (LOGBRUSH 0 13434879 0) 0 0 1 (LOGSHAPE 10 1 0 0 0)) 
COMMENT          #94=(CWidgetStyle "Line 2" 1 (LOGPEN 0 0 6723840) 8 0 0 0 1 
COMMENT               (LOGSHAPE 1 1.9 0 0 0)) 
COMMENT          #95=(CWidgetStyle "RSite" 1 (LOGPEN 0 0 10053171) 8 0 0 0 1 
COMMENT               (LOGSHAPE 1 1.9 0 0 0)) 
COMMENT          #96=(CWidgetStyle "Short Signal" 1 (LOGPEN 0 0 13395507) 10 0 0 0 1 
COMMENT               (LOGSHAPE 1 1.9 0 0 0)) 
COMMENT          #97=(CWidgetStyle "Uniq RSite Label" 1 (LOGPEN 0 0 153) 1 0 1 
COMMENT               (LOGFONT 0 0 0 0 400 0 0 0 0 3 2 1 18 "Georgia") 0.555556 128 1 5 
COMMENT               "@N (@S)" 0) 
COMMENT          #98=(CWidgetStyle "Vanilla" 1 (LOGPEN 0 0 0) 1 1 
COMMENT               (LOGBRUSH 0 16777215 0) 1 
COMMENT               (LOGFONT 0 0 0 0 400 0 0 0 0 7 48 2 18 "Times New Roman") 0.8 0 1 
COMMENT               2 "?" 0) 
COMMENT          #99=(CWidgetStyle "Mark 1" 0 0 1 
COMMENT               (LOGFONT 0 0 0 0 400 0 0 0 2 7 48 2 2 "Windings") 0.7 0 1 2 "?" 0) 
COMMENT          #100=(CWidgetStyle "Motif Label" 1 (LOGPEN 0 0 16744512) 1 0 1 
COMMENT                (LOGFONT 0 0 0 0 400 0 0 0 0 3 2 1 34 "Arial") 0.611111 8388608 
COMMENT                1 65535 "@N (@H)" 0) 
COMMENT          #101=(CWidgetStyle "Fragment Label 2" 1 (LOGPEN 0 0 0) 1 0 1 
COMMENT                (LOGFONT 0 0 0 0 400 0 0 0 0 3 2 1 49 "Courier New") 1.05 0 1 48 
COMMENT                "@F bp (molecule @L bp)" 0) 
COMMENT          #102=(CWidgetStyle "Fragment Label 1" 1 (LOGPEN 0 0 0) 1 0 1 
COMMENT                (LOGFONT 0 0 0 0 400 0 0 0 0 3 2 1 34 "Arial") 0.91 0 1 1 
COMMENT                "Fragment of @N" 0) 
COMMENT          #103=(CWidgetStyle "Shape 4" 1 (LOGPEN 0 0 0) 1 1 
COMMENT                (LOGBRUSH 2 8388608 5) 0 0 0) 
COMMENT          #104=(CWidgetStyle "Shape 2" 1 (LOGPEN 0 0 0) 1 1 (LOGBRUSH 0 128 0) 0 
COMMENT                0 0) 
COMMENT          #105=(CWidgetStyle "Shape 0" 1 (LOGPEN 0 0 0) 1 1 (LOGBRUSH 0 0 0) 0 0 
COMMENT                0) 
COMMENT          #106=(CWidgetStyle "ORF" 1 (LOGPEN 0 0 16384) 8 0 0 0 1 
COMMENT                (LOGSHAPE 7 0.2 3.41182 2.86186 0.609808)) 
COMMENT          #107=(CWidgetStyle "Line 4" 1 (LOGPEN 0 0 32768) 8 0 0 0 0) 
COMMENT          #108=(CWidgetStyle "Line 3" 1 (LOGPEN 0 0 16711680) 8 0 0 0 0) 
COMMENT          #109=(CWidgetStyle "Line 1" 1 (LOGPEN 0 0 16711680) 1 0 0 0 0) 
COMMENT          #110=(CWidgetStyle "Short Promoter" 1 (LOGPEN 0 0 128) 6 0 0 0 0) 
COMMENT          #111=(CWidgetStyle "Motif" 1 (LOGPEN 0 0 0) 1 0 0 0 0) 
COMMENT          #112=(CWidgetStyle "Line 0" 1 (LOGPEN 0 0 0) 8 0 0 0 0) 
COMMENT          #113=(CWidgetStyle "Void" 0 0 0 0 0) 
COMMENT          #114=(CWidgetStyle "General Label" 1 (LOGPEN 0 0 0) 1 0 1 
COMMENT                (LOGFONT 0 0 0 0 400 0 0 0 0 3 2 1 18 "Times New Roman") 0.91 0 
COMMENT                1 3 "@T @N " 0) 
COMMENT          #115=(CWidgetStyle "Position" 1 (LOGPEN 0 0 0) 1 0 0 0 0) 
COMMENT          #116=(CWidgetStyle "Annotation" 0 0 1 
COMMENT                (LOGFONT 0 0 0 0 400 0 0 0 0 3 2 1 18 "Times New Roman") 0.91 0 
COMMENT                0 0) 
COMMENT          #117=(CWidgetStyle "Position Label" 1 (LOGPEN 0 0 8388608) 1 0 1 
COMMENT                (LOGFONT 0 0 0 0 400 0 1 0 0 3 2 1 34 "Arial") 0.63 8388608 1 1 
COMMENT                "@N" 0) 
COMMENT          #118=(CWidgetStyle "Range" 1 (LOGPEN 0 0 0) 1 1 
COMMENT                (LOGBRUSH 0 16777215 0) 0 0 0) 
COMMENT          #119=(CWidgetStyle "Range Label" 1 (LOGPEN 0 0 8388608) 1 0 1 
COMMENT                (LOGFONT 0 0 0 0 400 0 1 0 0 3 2 1 34 "Arial") 0.63 8388608 1 1 
COMMENT                "@N" 0) 
COMMENT          #120=(CWidgetStyle "ORF Label" 1 (LOGPEN 0 0 49216) 1 0 1 
COMMENT                (LOGFONT 0 0 0 0 400 0 0 0 0 3 2 1 18 "Times New Roman") 
COMMENT                0.611111 0 1 65535 "@N" 0) 
COMMENT          #121=(CWidgetStyle "CDS Label" 1 (LOGPEN 0 0 4227264) 1 0 1 
COMMENT                (LOGFONT 0 0 0 0 400 0 0 0 0 3 2 1 34 "Arial") 0.555556 255 1 1 
COMMENT                "@N" 0) 
COMMENT          #122=(CWidgetStyle "Shape 5" 1 (LOGPEN 0 0 0) 3 1 
COMMENT                (LOGBRUSH 0 16777113 0) 1 
COMMENT                (LOGFONT 0 0 0 0 400 0 0 0 0 7 48 2 50 "Arial") 0.9 0 0 1 
COMMENT                (LOGSHAPE 9 1 0.8 1.8 0)) 
COMMENT          #123=(CWidgetStyle "CDS" 1 (LOGPEN 0 0 0) 1 1 (LOGBRUSH 2 39423 3) 0 0 
COMMENT                1 (LOGSHAPE 9 1 0.8 1.8 0)) 
COMMENT          #124=(CWidgetStyle "Label 2" 1 (LOGPEN 0 0 4227264) 1 0 1 
COMMENT                (LOGFONT 0 0 0 0 400 0 0 0 0 3 2 1 34 "Arial") 0.944444 8388608 
COMMENT                1 1 "@N" 0) 
COMMENT          #125=(CWidgetStyle "Label 3" 1 (LOGPEN 0 0 8421376) 1 0 1 
COMMENT                (LOGFONT 0 0 0 0 700 255 0 0 0 3 2 1 34 "Arial") 0.833333 255 1 
COMMENT                5 "@N (@S)" 0) 
COMMENT          #126=(CWidgetStyle "Label 4" 1 (LOGPEN 0 0 8437824) 1 0 1 
COMMENT                (LOGFONT 0 0 0 0 400 0 0 0 0 3 2 1 34 "Arial") 0.722222 0 1 5 
COMMENT                "@N (@S)" 0)) 0.164644 1.74233 0.164644 2.53336 
COMMENT         (70 (CShapeMapEntry 0 "Unique RSite" 1 "Uniq RSite Label") 67 
COMMENT          (CShapeMapEntry 0 "ORF" 0 "ORF Label")) 40.0378 40.0378 39 39 0.1 
COMMENT         -6293) 1 1 0 1 1 
COMMENT        (mapper: 20.6409 -19.7027 40.0378 40.0378 0.01 10 -1 7116 7116 1 0 0) 
COMMENT        #127=(CGroupWidget (CWidget 0 (0 0) 1 2 0 0 Nil 1836020336 100) 
COMMENT              (CObjectList 
COMMENT               #128=(CGroupWidget (CWidget 1 (0 0) 1 2 0 0 Nil -459 100) 
COMMENT                     (CObjectList 
COMMENT                      #129=(CAxis 
COMMENT                            (CWideLine 
COMMENT                             (CWidget 0 (0 0) 1 2 0 0 #93# 100351972 0) 
COMMENT                             (LOGPEN 0 0 10079436) 2 (LOGBRUSH 0 13434879 0) 1 
COMMENT                             6.27507 6.27307 1 0.0214037) 0.0881561) 
COMMENT                      #130=(CLabel (CWidget 1001 (0 0) 1 2 0 0 #90# 8 100) 
COMMENT                            (LOGPEN 0 0 0) 1 
COMMENT                            (LOGFONT 58 22 0 0 400 0 0 0 0 3 2 1 34 "Verdana") 
COMMENT                            1.74233 0.833333 0 
COMMENT                            "pET28a CrtE B I T7 promtoer and terminator with spacers" 
COMMENT                            "@N" 1 0 0.871165 0 -10 33.0438 1.47361 Nil) 
COMMENT                      #131=(CLabel (CWidget 1002 (0 0) 1 2 0 0 #89# 1216 100) 
COMMENT                            (LOGPEN 0 0 0) 1 
COMMENT                            (LOGFONT 38 14 0 0 400 0 0 0 0 3 2 1 18 "Georgia") 
COMMENT                            1.74233 0.555556 0 "7116 bp" "@L bp" 16 0 -0.871165 
COMMENT                            0 -10.8 2.82233 0.974079 Nil)) (CObjectList)) 
COMMENT               #132=(CGroupWidget (CWidget 10 (6 0) 1 2 0 0 Nil 1836020336 100) 
COMMENT                     (CObjectList 
COMMENT                      #133=(CGroupWidget 
COMMENT                            (CWidget 4 (7 4 0) 1 2 0 0 Nil -530 100) 
COMMENT                            (CObjectList 
COMMENT                             #134=(CWideArrow 
COMMENT                                   (CWideLine 
COMMENT                                    (CWidget 0 (3 #12# 0) 1 2 0 0 #91# 0 100) 
COMMENT                                    (LOGPEN 0 0 3355545) 1 
COMMENT                                    (LOGBRUSH 0 6724095 0) 1 5.93114 6.19825 1 
COMMENT                                    0.082322) 0.8 1.8 0) 
COMMENT                             #135=(CLabel (CWidget 0 (0 0) 1 2 0 0 #88# -1 100) 
COMMENT                                   (LOGPEN 0 0 0) 1 
COMMENT                                   (LOGFONT 46 17 0 0 700 0 0 0 0 3 2 1 34 
COMMENT                                    "Arial") 1.74233 0.666667 0 
COMMENT                                   "sac prec WP 065547563.1" "@N" 1 12.049 
COMMENT                                   12.1963 0 -10 9.99056 1.07399 #134#) 
COMMENT                             #136=(CWideArrow 
COMMENT                                   (CWideLine 
COMMENT                                    (CWidget 0 (3 #13# 0) 1 2 0 0 #91# 0 100) 
COMMENT                                    (LOGPEN 0 0 3355545) 1 
COMMENT                                    (LOGBRUSH 0 6724095 0) 1 4.46422 5.83152 1 
COMMENT                                    0.082322) 0.8 1.8 0) 
COMMENT                             #137=(CLabel 
COMMENT                                   (CWidget 0 (0 0) 1 2 0 0 #88# 1197 100) 
COMMENT                                   (LOGPEN 0 0 0) 1 
COMMENT                                   (LOGFONT 46 17 0 0 700 0 0 0 0 3 2 1 34 
COMMENT                                    "Arial") 1.74233 0.666667 0 
COMMENT                                   "sac WP 065547563.1" "@N" 1 17.6413 3.48466 0 
COMMENT                                   -10 8.01742 1.07399 #136#)) (CObjectList)) 
COMMENT                      #138=(CGroupWidget 
COMMENT                            (CWidget 21 (7 21 0) 1 2 0 0 Nil 1866932325 100) 
COMMENT                            (CObjectList 
COMMENT                             #139=(CScratch 
COMMENT                                   (CWidget 0 (3 #2# 0) 1 2 0 0 #96# 101121472 
COMMENT                                    100) (LOGPEN 0 8 13395507) 10 1 6.27319 1.9 
COMMENT                                   0.082322 1) 
COMMENT                             #140=(CLabel 
COMMENT                                   (CWidget 0 (0 0) 1 2 0 0 #88# 1263 100) 
COMMENT                                   (LOGPEN 0 0 0) 1 
COMMENT                                   (LOGFONT 46 17 0 0 700 0 0 0 0 3 2 1 34 
COMMENT                                    "Arial") 1.74233 0.666667 0 "Adapter ATGG" 
COMMENT                                   "@N" 1 4.45535 17.4233 0 -10 5.86945 1.07399 
COMMENT                                   #139#) 
COMMENT                             #141=(CScratch 
COMMENT                                   (CWidget 0 (3 #5# 0) 1 2 0 0 #96# 57364312 
COMMENT                                    100) (LOGPEN 0 8 13395507) 10 1 5.8853 1.9 
COMMENT                                   0.082322 1) 
COMMENT                             #142=(CLabel 
COMMENT                                   (CWidget 0 (0 0) 1 2 0 0 #88# 707272819 100) 
COMMENT                                   (LOGPEN 0 0 0) 1 
COMMENT                                   (LOGFONT 46 17 0 0 700 0 0 0 0 3 2 1 34 
COMMENT                                    "Arial") 1.74233 0.666667 0 "Adapter CCCT" 
COMMENT                                   "@N" 1 13.935 8.71165 0 -10 5.86945 1.07399 
COMMENT                                   #141#) 
COMMENT                             #143=(CScratch 
COMMENT                                   (CWidget 0 (3 #7# 0) 1 2 0 0 #96# 57638088 
COMMENT                                    100) (LOGPEN 0 8 13395507) 10 1 4.41838 1.9 
COMMENT                                   0.082322 1) 
COMMENT                             #144=(CLabel 
COMMENT                                   (CWidget 0 (0 0) 1 2 0 0 #88# 1098 100) 
COMMENT                                   (LOGPEN 0 0 0) 1 
COMMENT                                   (LOGFONT 46 17 0 0 700 0 0 0 0 3 2 1 34 
COMMENT                                    "Arial") 1.74233 0.666667 0 "Adapter AGCG" 
COMMENT                                   "@N" 1 16.4282 -5.22699 0 -10 5.96936 1.07399 
COMMENT                                   #143#) 
COMMENT                             #145=(CWideArrow 
COMMENT                                   (CWideLine 
COMMENT                                    (CWidget 0 (3 #8# 0) 1 2 0 0 #92# 0 100) 
COMMENT                                    (LOGPEN 0 0 6723840) 1 
COMMENT                                    (LOGBRUSH 0 10079334 0) 0.835356 6.27319 
COMMENT                                    4.41486 1 0.082322) 0.8 1.8 0) 
COMMENT                             #146=(CLabel 
COMMENT                                   (CWidget 0 (0 0) 1 2 0 0 #88# 774504489 100) 
COMMENT                                   (LOGPEN 0 0 0) 1 
COMMENT                                   (LOGFONT 46 17 0 0 700 0 0 0 0 3 2 1 34 
COMMENT                                    "Arial") 1.74233 0.666667 0 
COMMENT                                   "pET28a backbone" "@N" 1 -15.3402 -8.71165 0 
COMMENT                                   -10 7.0933 1.07399 #145#)) (CObjectList)) 
COMMENT                      #147=(CGroupWidget 
COMMENT                            (CWidget 30 (7 30 0) 1 2 0 0 Nil 1869422711 100) 
COMMENT                            (CObjectList 
COMMENT                             #148=(CPromoterArrow 
COMMENT                                   (CLine 
COMMENT                                    (CWidget 0 (3 #3# 0) 1 2 0 0 #110# 0 100) 
COMMENT                                    (LOGPEN 0 4 128) 6 1.16464 6.18239 6.26966) 
COMMENT                                   0.4 0.082322 1.08464 1.8 1.8 0) 
COMMENT                             #149=(CLabel 
COMMENT                                   (CWidget 0 (0 0) 1 2 0 0 #88# 1072 100) 
COMMENT                                   (LOGPEN 0 0 0) 1 
COMMENT                                   (LOGFONT 46 17 0 0 700 0 0 0 0 3 2 1 34 
COMMENT                                    "Arial") 1.74233 0.666667 0 "T7 promoter" 
COMMENT                                   "@N" 1 4.3722 13.9386 0 -10 4.9703 1.07399 
COMMENT                                   #148#) 
COMMENT                             #150=(CPromoterArrow 
COMMENT                                   (CLine 
COMMENT                                    (CWidget 0 (3 #9# 0) 1 2 0 0 #110# 0 100) 
COMMENT                                    (LOGPEN 0 4 128) 6 1.16464 5.79451 5.88177) 
COMMENT                                   0.4 0.082322 1.08464 1.8 1.8 0) 
COMMENT                             #151=(CLabel 
COMMENT                                   (CWidget 0 (0 0) 1 2 0 0 #88# 1178 100) 
COMMENT                                   (LOGPEN 0 0 0) 1 
COMMENT                                   (LOGFONT 46 17 0 0 700 0 0 0 0 3 2 1 34 
COMMENT                                    "Arial") 1.74233 0.666667 0 "T7 Promoter" 
COMMENT                                   "@N" 1 15.4003 5.22699 0 -10 5.02026 1.07399 
COMMENT                                   #150#)) (CObjectList)) 
COMMENT                      #152=(CGroupWidget 
COMMENT                            (CWidget 43 (7 43 0) 1 2 0 0 Nil 543236211 100) 
COMMENT                            (CObjectList 
COMMENT                             #153=(CScratch 
COMMENT                                   (CWidget 0 (3 #6# 0) 1 2 0 0 #96# 57363544 
COMMENT                                    100) (LOGPEN 0 8 13395507) 10 1 5.92761 1.9 
COMMENT                                   0.082322 1) 
COMMENT                             #154=(CLabel 
COMMENT                                   (CWidget 0 (0 0) 1 2 0 0 #88# 544433516 100) 
COMMENT                                   (LOGPEN 0 0 0) 1 
COMMENT                                   (LOGFONT 46 17 0 0 700 0 0 0 0 3 2 1 34 
COMMENT                                    "Arial") 1.74233 0.666667 0 "T7 terminator" 
COMMENT                                   "@N" 1 12.0848 10.454 0 -10 5.41988 1.07399 
COMMENT                                   #153#) 
COMMENT                             #155=(CScratch 
COMMENT                                   (CWidget 0 (3 #11# 0) 1 2 0 0 #96# 0 100) 
COMMENT                                   (LOGPEN 0 8 13395507) 10 1 4.4607 1.9 
COMMENT                                   0.082322 1) 
COMMENT                             #156=(CLabel (CWidget 0 (0 0) 1 2 0 0 #88# 8 100) 
COMMENT                                   (LOGPEN 0 0 0) 1 
COMMENT                                   (LOGFONT 46 17 0 0 700 0 0 0 0 3 2 1 34 
COMMENT                                    "Arial") 1.74233 0.666667 0 "T7 Terminator" 
COMMENT                                   "@N" 1 16.3172 -3.48466 0 -10 5.64467 1.07399 
COMMENT                                   #155#)) (CObjectList)) 
COMMENT                      #157=(CGroupWidget 
COMMENT                            (CWidget 103 (7 103 0) 1 2 0 0 Nil -1158 100) 
COMMENT                            (CObjectList 
COMMENT                             #158=(CScratch 
COMMENT                                   (CWidget 0 (3 #4# 0) 1 2 0 0 #96# 0 100) 
COMMENT                                   (LOGPEN 0 8 13395507) 10 1 6.25291 1.9 
COMMENT                                   0.082322 1) 
COMMENT                             #159=(CLabel (CWidget 0 (0 0) 1 2 0 0 #88# 8 100) 
COMMENT                                   (LOGPEN 0 0 0) 1 
COMMENT                                   (LOGFONT 46 17 0 0 700 0 0 0 0 3 2 1 34 
COMMENT                                    "Arial") 1.74233 0.666667 0 "lac operator" 
COMMENT                                   "@N" 1 4.05157 15.681 0 -10 4.84542 1.07399 
COMMENT                                   #158#) 
COMMENT                             #160=(CScratch 
COMMENT                                   (CWidget 0 (3 #10# 0) 1 2 0 0 #96# 865 100) 
COMMENT                                   (LOGPEN 0 8 13395507) 10 1 5.86502 1.9 
COMMENT                                   0.082322 1) 
COMMENT                             #161=(CLabel 
COMMENT                                   (CWidget 0 (0 0) 1 2 0 0 #88# 1949182504 100) 
COMMENT                                   (LOGPEN 0 0 0) 1 
COMMENT                                   (LOGFONT 46 17 0 0 700 0 0 0 0 3 2 1 34 
COMMENT                                    "Arial") 1.74233 0.666667 0 "lac operator" 
COMMENT                                   "@N" 1 14.5475 6.96932 0 -10 4.84542 1.07399 
COMMENT                                   #160#)) (CObjectList))) (CObjectList)) 
COMMENT               #162=(CGroupWidget (CWidget 11 (8 0) 1 2 0 0 Nil 1836020336 100) 
COMMENT                     (CObjectList 
COMMENT                      #163=(CGroupWidget 
COMMENT                            (CWidget 4 (10 #1# 0) 1 2 0 0 Nil -600 100) 
COMMENT                            (CObjectList 
COMMENT                             #164=(CScratch 
COMMENT                                   (CWidget 1 (1 #1# 1) 1 2 0 0 #95# 0 100) 
COMMENT                                   (LOGPEN 0 6 10053171) 8 1 1.72786 1.9 
COMMENT                                   0.082322 1) 
COMMENT                             #165=(CLabel 
COMMENT                                   (CWidget 0 (0 0) 1 2 0 0 #87# 1809 100) 
COMMENT                                   (LOGPEN 0 0 13408563) 1 
COMMENT                                   (LOGFONT 38 14 0 0 400 0 0 0 0 3 2 1 18 
COMMENT                                    "Georgia") 1.74233 0.555556 0 
COMMENT                                   "{\\i Bbs}I (5157)" "@N (@S)" 5 -15.4637 
COMMENT                                   -1.74233 0 -10 4.22101 0.974079 #164#) 
COMMENT                             #166=(CScratch 
COMMENT                                   (CWidget 2 (1 #1# 2) 1 2 0 0 #95# 0 100) 
COMMENT                                   (LOGPEN 0 6 10053171) 8 1 1.4105 1.9 0.082322 
COMMENT                                   1) 
COMMENT                             #167=(CLabel 
COMMENT                                   (CWidget 0 (0 0) 1 2 0 0 #87# 1766203493 100) 
COMMENT                                   (LOGPEN 0 0 13408563) 1 
COMMENT                                   (LOGFONT 38 14 0 0 400 0 0 0 0 3 2 1 18 
COMMENT                                    "Georgia") 1.74233 0.555556 0 
COMMENT                                   "{\\i Bbs}I (5517)" "@N (@S)" 5 -15.4637 
COMMENT                                   1.74233 0 -10 4.22101 0.974079 #166#) 
COMMENT                             #168=(CScratch 
COMMENT                                   (CWidget 3 (1 #1# 3) 1 2 0 0 #95# 100438272 
COMMENT                                    100) (LOGPEN 0 6 10053171) 8 1 1.08079 1.9 
COMMENT                                   0.082322 1) 
COMMENT                             #169=(CLabel 
COMMENT                                   (CWidget 0 (0 0) 1 2 0 0 #87# 1227 100) 
COMMENT                                   (LOGPEN 0 0 13408563) 1 
COMMENT                                   (LOGFONT 38 14 0 0 400 0 0 0 0 3 2 1 18 
COMMENT                                    "Georgia") 1.74233 0.555556 0 
COMMENT                                   "{\\i Bbs}I (5891)" "@N (@S)" 5 -14.2994 
COMMENT                                   6.96932 0 -10 4.22101 0.974079 #168#) 
COMMENT                             #170=(CScratch 
COMMENT                                   (CWidget 4 (1 #1# 4) 1 2 0 0 #95# 100951672 
COMMENT                                    100) (LOGPEN 0 6 10053171) 8 1 0.781944 1.9 
COMMENT                                   0.082322 1) 
COMMENT                             #171=(CLabel (CWidget 0 (0 0) 1 2 0 0 #87# 8 100) 
COMMENT                                   (LOGPEN 0 0 13408563) 1 
COMMENT                                   (LOGFONT 38 14 0 0 400 0 0 0 0 3 2 1 18 
COMMENT                                    "Georgia") 1.74233 0.555556 0 
COMMENT                                   "{\\i Bbs}I (6230)" "@N (@S)" 5 -12.846 
COMMENT                                   8.71165 0 -10 4.34589 0.974079 #170#)) 
COMMENT                            (CObjectList))) (CObjectList)) 
COMMENT               #172=(CGroupWidget (CWidget 14 (16 0) 1 2 0 0 Nil -1019 100) 
COMMENT                     (CObjectList) (CObjectList)) 
COMMENT               #173=(CGroupWidget (CWidget 12 (0 0) 1 2 0 0 Nil 1866932325 100) 
COMMENT                     (CObjectList) (CObjectList))) (CObjectList))) 
COMMENT       (CSeqView 10 10 (CObjectList) (CObList) 1 (CObList)) (CObList) 87462704 
COMMENT       (CStringList) 2082602632 0 (CObList)))
FEATURES             Location/Qualifiers
     misc_feature    1..4
                     /vntifkey="21"
                     /label=Adapter\ATGG
     promoter        5..21
                     /vntifkey="30"
                     /label=T7\promoter
     operon          24..47
                     /vntifkey="103"
                     /label=lac\operator
     misc_feature    441..444
                     /vntifkey="21"
                     /label=Adapter\CCCT
     terminator      393..440
                     /vntifkey="43"
                     /label=T7\terminator
     misc_feature    2105..2108
                     /vntifkey="21"
                     /label=Adapter\AGCG
     misc_feature    2109..7116
                     /vntifkey="21"
                     /label=pET28a\backbone
     promoter        445..461
                     /vntifkey="30"
                     /label=T7\Promoter
     operon          464..487
                     /vntifkey="103"
                     /label=lac\operator
     terminator      2057..2104
                     /vntifkey="43"
                     /label=T7\Terminator
     CDS             86..388
                     /vntifkey="4"
                     /label=sac_prec_WP_065547563.1
     CDS             502..2052
                     /vntifkey="4"
                     /label=sac_WP_065547563.1
BASE COUNT     1781 a      1792 c      1830 g      1713 t 
ORIGIN
        1 atggtaatac gactcactat aggggaattg tgagcggata acaattccaa ggagatatac 
       61 aatgcaccac caccaccacc acgcaatgga attcgtcaat cctaccggtc gcacagctgg 
      121 atccggagta caaccgcgtg catgcatgtg tagcactgga tacgcgggtt atcgcggtaa 
      181 tgatgatggt tgcgttcact gtggttgcgg ctgtgggtca gatggtgcgt accgcaccgg 
      241 aaaccgcgtg aatgcaacta ccacatttcg ttcaagtacg atgtaatgtg gctaggcctt 
      301 tgcccacgca cctgatcggt cctcgtttgc tttttaggac cggatgaact acagagcatt 
      361 gcaagaatct ctacctgctt tacaaagtcg gtctagcata accccttggg gcctctaaac 
      421 gggtcttgag gggttttttg cccttaatac gactcactat aggggaattg tgagcggata 
      481 acaattccaa ggagatatac aatgaatgag aaattacgca accagattat tgaactttta 
      541 catctgattg agaagaacgg tcgtccggca cgcctcggga aaaccttttc caccgataag 
      601 aattattact actatgatgc gggcacgggg aaagtggcca aactgaaggt gaatgtctat 
      661 ctggttttaa aatgcattct ggaaaaggat aatccggacg aggttatgaa actttcgctg 
      721 aacacccagg atattaaaga tgccattttc gaaatccagc acgcgatgaa ggaagagaac 
      781 attttacagg cgcccccagt gaaaacctta accggagaag ccgtgaagaa cttggacgat 
      841 attctggaaa atggggtcga aaacgttacc cttgaagtta ccgaaaagtg taatttgcgt 
      901 tgcaaatatt gcatttatca tccggaccat ccagagtacc gtgagtttgg tcatcgtgac 
      961 atggaatggg gtatcgcaaa gtcagcaatc gacttcttaa agaaccactc gagcaaatca 
     1021 gagcaccgcc acattgggtt ctacggcggc gaaccactgg taaacttcaa acttattgaa 
     1081 atgtctgtag agtatgcaaa gaagattttc aataacgata tcacctttgc gttaaccacg 
     1141 aacgctacgc tcgtgacgga tgagattgca aaattcttcg cggataatga ctttaacctg 
     1201 attatcagcc tggacggccc cgaaaagatg cacgatgcca accgcgtgat gatcaatggt 
     1261 gagggcagct ttgagaaaac ggtaaaaggc gcgcgcgaaa tctttaagca gtacaagaag 
     1321 cagggcaagc atgggaaagt gggcttcaat atggtcgtaa gcggtcctga ttacaagaag 
     1381 cagtatgatg agattcaaaa gtttattgaa gaaaacgagt ggattcccga ggacatcatg 
     1441 gtgttgtctg ccaccgttga tcgtggtccg agtgattctg attattttct gccccagagc 
     1501 gaagaggatc gcaaatttat ggagacgttt tatgaaccgc tcattgcctg ggagaaagag 
     1561 tataaagact caaacgaaaa taaacaaggc ctgtttacgg atggcgccat ggataaaggt 
     1621 atgctgatca ttcataagcg tttatttacc gacaagccca tcaaagagta cggcatgaac 
     1681 ggatgctgtg tgccaggcca gcgccgtatt tatgtgactg ttgatggcgt ctttcatcat 
     1741 tgtgagaagg tgggcaatat cccctgcttg ggcaatgtac aggaaggttt cgataaagaa 
     1801 tccatccgta agaactatgt tgaagatttt attcacgaag cgcagaagta ctgcaaagac 
     1861 tgttgggcgg tgaatctgtg tacgctgtgc tatgtgaact gttatgacag cgtgggcaca 
     1921 cactttggct accgccataa cagctgccgc aatgaacgta aatatttaga ggataacctg 
     1981 attcgttatc actcaattct tgaagaaaac ccggagtcgc tggcacacta taacgatgtg 
     2041 accgttcaat aacggtctag cataacccct tggggcctct aaacgggtct tgaggggttt 
     2101 tttgagcgct gaaaggagga actatatccg gattggcgaa tgggnnnnnn nnnnnnnnnn 
     2161 nnnnnnnnnn nnnnnnnnnn nnnnnnnnnn nnnnnnnnnn nnnnnnnnnn nnnnnnnnnn 
     2221 nnnnnnnnnn nnnnnnnnnn nnnnnnnnnn nnnnnnnnnn nnnnnnnncn nnnnnnnnnn 
     2281 nnnnnnnnnn nnnnnnnnnn nnnnnnnnnn nnnnnnnnnn nnnnnnnnnn nnnnnnnnnn 
     2341 nnnnnnnnnn nnnnnnnnnn annnnnnnnn nnnnnnnnnn nnnnnnnnnn nnnnnnnnnn 
     2401 nnnnnnnnnn cctttgacgt tggagtccac gttctttnnn nnnnnnnnnn nnnnnnnnnn 
     2461 nnnnnnnnnn nnnnacccta tctcggtcta ttcttttgat ttataaggga ttttgccgat 
     2521 ttcggcctat tggttaaaaa atgagctgat ttaacaaaaa tttaacgcga attttaacaa 
     2581 aatattaacg tttacaattt caggtggcac ttttcgggga aatgtgcgcg gaacccctat 
     2641 ttgtttattt ttctaaatac attcaaatat gtatccgctc atgaattaat tcttagaaaa 
     2701 actcatcgag catcaaatga aactgcaatt tattcatatc aggattatca ataccatatt 
     2761 tttgaaaaag ccgtttctgt aatgaaggag aaaactcacc gaggcagttc cataggatgg 
     2821 caagatcctg gtatcggtct gcgattccga ctcgtccaac atcaatacaa cctattaatt 
     2881 tcccctcgtc aaaaataagg ttatcaagtg agaaatcacc atgagtgacg actgaatccg 
     2941 gtgagaatgg caaaagttta tgcatttctt tccagacttg ttcaacaggc cagccattac 
     3001 gctcgtcatc aaaatcactc gcatcaacca aaccgttatt cattcgtgat tgcgcctgag 
     3061 cgagacgaaa tacgcgatcg ctgttaaaag gacaattaca aacaggaatc gaatgcaacc 
     3121 ggcgcaggaa cactgccagc gcatcaacaa tattttcacc tgaatcagga tattcttcta 
     3181 atacctggaa tgctgttttc ccggggatcg cagtggtgag taaccatgca tcatcaggag 
     3241 tacggataaa atgcttgatg gtcggaagag gcataaattc cgtcagccag tttagtctga 
     3301 ccatctcatc tgtaacatca ttggcaacgc tacctttgcc atgtttcaga aacaactctg 
     3361 gcgcatcggg cttcccatac aatcgataga ttgtcgcacc tgattgcccg acattatcgc 
     3421 gagcccattt atacccatat aaatcagcat ccatgttgga atttaatcgc ggcctagagc 
     3481 aagacgtttc ccgttgaata tggctcataa caccccttgt attactgttt atgtaagcag 
     3541 acagttttat tgttcatgac caaaatccct taacgtgagt tttcgttcca ctgagcgtca 
     3601 gaccccgtag aaaagatcaa aggatcttct tgagatcctt tttttctgcg cgtaatctgc 
     3661 tgcttgcaaa caaaaaaacc accgctacca gcggtggttt gtttgccgga tcaagagcta 
     3721 ccaactcttt ttccgaaggt aactggcttc agcagagcgc agataccaaa tactgtcctt 
     3781 ctagtgtagc cgtagttagg ccaccacttc aagaactctg tagcaccgcc tacatacctc 
     3841 gctctgctaa tcctgttacc agtggctgct gccagtggcg ataagtcgtg tcttaccggg 
     3901 ttggactcaa gacgatagtt accggataag gcgcagcggt cgggctgaac ggggggttcg 
     3961 tgcacacagc ccagcttgga gcgaacgacc tacaccgaac tgagatacct acagcgtgag 
     4021 ctatgagaaa gcgccacgct tcccgaaggg agaaaggcgg acaggtatcc ggtaagcggc 
     4081 agggtcggaa caggagagcg cacgagggag cttccagggg gaaacgcctg gtatctttat 
     4141 agtcctgtcg ggtttcgcca cctctgactt gagcgtcgat ttttgtgatg ctcgtcaggg 
     4201 gggcggagcc tatggaaaaa cgccagcaac gcggcctttt tacggttcct ggccttttgc 
     4261 tggccttttg ctcacatgtt ctttcctgcg ttatcccctg attctgtgga taaccgtatt 
     4321 accgcctttg agtgagctga taccgctcgc cgcagccgaa cgaccgagcg cagcgagtca 
     4381 gtgagcgagg aagcggaaga gcgcctgatg cggtattttc tccttacgca tctgtgcggt 
     4441 atttcacacc gcatatatgg tgcactctca gtacaatctg ctctgatgcc gcatagttaa 
     4501 gccagtatac actccgctat cgctacgtga ctgggtcatg gctgcgcccc gacacccgcc 
     4561 aacacccgct gacgcgccct gacgggcttg tctgctcccg gcatccgctt acagacaagc 
     4621 tgtgaccgtc tccgggagct gcatgtgtca gaggttttca ccgtcatcac cgaaacgcgc 
     4681 gaggcagctg cggtaaagct catcagcgtg gtcgtgaagc gattcacaga tgtctgcctg 
     4741 ttcatccgcg tccagctcgt tgagtttctc cagaagcgtt aatgtctggc ttctgataaa 
     4801 gcgggccatg ttaagggcgg ttttttcctg tttggtcact gatgcctccg tgtaaggggg 
     4861 atttctgttc atgggggtaa tgataccgat gaaacgagag aggatgctca cgatacgggt 
     4921 tactgatgat gaacatgccc ggttactgga acgttgtgag ggtaaacaac tggcggtatg 
     4981 gatgcggcgg gaccagagaa aaatcactca gggtcaatgc cagcgcttcg ttaatacaga 
     5041 tgtaggtgtt ccacagggta gccagcagca tcctgcgatg cagatccgga acataatggt 
     5101 gcagggcgct gacttccgcg tttccagact ttacgaaaca cggaaaccga agaccattca 
     5161 tgttgttgct caggtcgcag acgttttgca gcagcagtcg cttcacgttc gctcgcgtat 
     5221 cggtgattca ttctgctaac cagtaaggca accccgccag cctagccggg tcctcaacga 
     5281 caggagcacg atcatgcgca cccgtggggc cgccatgccg gcgataatgg cctgcttctc 
     5341 gccgaaacgt ttggtggcgg gaccagtgac gaaggcttga gcgagggcgt gcaagattcc 
     5401 gaataccgca agcgacaggc cgatcatcgt cgcgctccag cgaaagcggt cctcgccgaa 
     5461 aatgacccag agcgctgccg gcacctgtcc tacgagttgc atgataaaga agacagtcat 
     5521 aagtgcggcg acgatagtca tgccccgcgc ccaccggaag gagctgactg ggttgaaggc 
     5581 tctcaagggc atcggtcgag atcccggtgc ctaatgagtg agctaactta cattaattgc 
     5641 gttgcgctca ctgcccgctt tccagtcggg aaacctgtcg tgccagctgc attaatgaat 
     5701 cggccaacgc gcggggagag gcggtttgcg tattgggcgc cagggtggtt tttcttttca 
     5761 ccagtgagac gggcaacagc tgattgccct tcaccgcctg gccctgagag agttgcagca 
     5821 agcggtccac gctggtttgc cccagcaggc gaaaatcctg tttgatggtg gttaacggcg 
     5881 ggatataaca tgagctgtct tcggtatcgt cgtatcccac taccgagata tccgcaccaa 
     5941 cgcgcagccc ggactcggta atggcgcgca ttgcgcccag cgccatctga tcgttggcaa 
     6001 ccagcatcgc agtgggaacg atgccctcat tcagcatttg catggtttgt tgaaaaccgg 
     6061 acatggcact ccagtcgcct tcccgttccg ctatcggctg aatttgattg cgagtgagat 
     6121 atttatgcca gccagccaga cgcagacgcg ccgagacaga acttaatggg cccgctaaca 
     6181 gcgcgatttg ctggtgaccc aatgcgacca gatgctccac gcccagtcgc gtaccgtctt 
     6241 catgggagaa aataatactg ttgatgggtg tctggtcaga gacatcaaga aataacgccg 
     6301 gaacattagt gcaggcagct tccacagcaa tggcatcctg gtcatccagc ggatagttaa 
     6361 tgatcagccc actgacgcgt tgcgcgagaa gattgtgcac cgccgcttta caggcttcga 
     6421 cgccgcttcg ttctaccatc gacaccacca cgctggcacc cagttgatcg gcgcgagatt 
     6481 taatcgccgc gacaatttgc gacggcgcgt gcagggccag actggaggtg gcaacgccaa 
     6541 tcagcaacga ctgtttgccc gccagttgtt gtgccacgcg gttgggaatg taattcagct 
     6601 ccgccatcgc cgcttccact ttttcccgcg ttttcgcaga aacgtggctg gcctggttca 
     6661 ccacgcggga aacggtctga taagagacac cggcatactc tgcgacatcg tataacgtta 
     6721 ctggtttcac attcaccacc ctgaattgac tctcttccgg gcgctatcat gccataccgc 
     6781 gaaaggtttt gcgccattcg atggtgtccg ggatctcgac gctctccctt atgcgactcc 
     6841 tgcattagga agcagcccag tagtaggttg aggccgttga gcaccgccgc cgcaaggaat 
     6901 ggtgcatgca aggagatggc gcccaacagt cccccggcca cggggcctgc caccataccc 
     6961 acgccgaaac aagcgctcat gagcccgaag tggcgagccc gatcttcccc atcggtgatg 
     7021 tcggcgatat aggcgccagc aaccgcacct gtggcgccgg tgatgccggc cacgatgcgt 
     7081 ccggcgtaga ggatcgagat ctcgatcccg cgaaat 
//
