# Supplementary material for: A scalable platform to discover antimicrobials of ribosomal origin
Source: Nat Commun. 2022 Oct 17;13:6135. doi: 10.1038/s41467-022-33890-w (PMC9576775; doi:10.1038/s41467-022-33890-w)
Supplement: Supplementary file 5 — Supplementary Data 2 [file 41467_2022_33890_MOESM5_ESM.zip › Supplementary Data 2/35.gb]

LOCUS       pET28a\CrtE\B\I\T7\promtoer\and\terminator\with\spacers        8214 bp    DNA     circular     29-MAR-2016
SOURCE      
  ORGANISM  
COMMENT     This file is created by Vector NTI
            http://www.invitrogen.com/
COMMENT     ORIGDB|GenBank
COMMENT     VNTDATE|-11171271|
COMMENT     VNTDBDATE|-11171271|
COMMENT     LSOWNER|
COMMENT     VNTNAME|pET28a CrtE B I T7 promtoer and terminator with spacers|
COMMENT     VNTAUTHORNAME|Demo User|
COMMENT     Vector_NTI_Display_Data_(Do_Not_Edit!)
COMMENT     (SXF 
COMMENT      (CGexDoc "pET28a CrtE B I T7 promtoer and terminator with spacers" 0 8214 
COMMENT       (CDBMol 0 0 1 1 1 0 0 0 0 "" "" 0 0 0 0 (CObList) (CObList) (CObList) 
COMMENT        (CObList) -1 "") 
COMMENT       (CDocSetData 1 1 0 0 0 0 "MAIN" 1 1 1 1 0 0 1 1 0 1 10 10 4294967295 50 0 
COMMENT        1 0 (CHomObj 0 0 0 3 75) (CWordArray) (CWordArray) 
COMMENT        (CStringList "BsaI" "BbsI") (CStringList "atg" "gtg") 
COMMENT        (CStringList "taa" "tga" "tag") (CObList) 1 "{(0,1),2}" 0 0 "" 0 
COMMENT        4294967295 0 0 0 0 0 0 0 "MAIN" 0 0 30 0 
COMMENT        (CProteinMotifSearchObject 70 20 1 1 1 1 0 0 1 0 0 0 0 0)) 
COMMENT       (CMolPar 0 0 1 2763 2763 1 8214 0 0 0 0 0 0 0 0) (CStringList) 
COMMENT       (CStringList) (CObList) (COAPar 25 250 50 0 6 4 3 7) 
COMMENT       (COAPar 25 250 50 0 6 4 3 7) (COAPar 25 250 50 0 6 4 3 7) 
COMMENT       (CObList #0=(CRSite (CStringList) "BsaI" "ggtctc" 8 12 0 0 "") 
COMMENT        #1=(CRSite (CStringList) "BbsI" "gaagac" 9 13 4 6255 0 6615 0 6989 1 
COMMENT            7328 1 0 "")) 
COMMENT       (CObList 
COMMENT        #2=(CFSignal (CObList) "Adapter ATGG" 21 0 0 1 4 0 (CStringList) 
COMMENT            (CStringList) 1 1 1 1 "1..4") 
COMMENT        #3=(CFSignal (CObList) "T7 promoter" 30 0 0 5 21 0 (CStringList) 
COMMENT            (CStringList) 1 1 1 1 "5..21") 
COMMENT        #4=(CFSignal (CObList) "lac operator" 103 0 0 24 47 0 (CStringList) 
COMMENT            (CStringList) 1 1 1 1 "24..47") 
COMMENT        #5=(CFSignal (CObList) "Adapter CCCT" 21 0 0 441 444 0 (CStringList) 
COMMENT            (CStringList) 1 1 1 1 "441..444") 
COMMENT        #6=(CFSignal (CObList) "T7 terminator" 43 0 0 393 440 0 (CStringList) 
COMMENT            (CStringList) 1 1 1 1 "393..440") 
COMMENT        #7=(CFSignal (CObList) "Adapter AGCG" 21 0 0 3203 3206 0 (CStringList) 
COMMENT            (CStringList) 1 1 1 1 "3348..3351") 
COMMENT        #8=(CFSignal (CObList) "pET28a backbone" 21 0 0 3207 8214 0 
COMMENT            (CStringList) (CStringList) 1 1 1 1 "3352..8359") 
COMMENT        #9=(CFSignal (CObList) "T7 Promoter" 30 0 0 445 461 0 (CStringList) 
COMMENT            (CStringList) 1 1 1 1 "445..461") 
COMMENT        #10=(CFSignal (CObList) "lac operator" 103 0 0 464 487 0 (CStringList) 
COMMENT             (CStringList) 1 1 1 1 "464..487") 
COMMENT        #11=(CFSignal (CObList) "T7 Terminator" 43 0 0 3155 3202 0 (CStringList) 
COMMENT             (CStringList) 1 1 1 1 "2321..2368") 
COMMENT        #12=(CFSignal (CObList) "Lan3_Prec_WP_044199333.1" 4 0 0 86 388 0 
COMMENT             (CStringList) (CStringList) 1 1 1 1 "") 
COMMENT        #13=(CFSignal (CObList) "Lan3_WP_044199333.1" 4 0 0 502 3150 0 
COMMENT             (CStringList) (CStringList) 1 1 1 1 "")) (CObList) (CObList) 
COMMENT       (CObList) (CObList) (CObList) (CObList) 
COMMENT       (CTextView 0 
COMMENT        #14=(CGroupPar (CParagraph 0 (0 0) 1 2 0 0 180) 
COMMENT             (CObjectList 
COMMENT              #15=(CRefLinePar 
COMMENT                   (CLinePar (CParagraph 0 (0 0) 0 2 0 0 233) 
COMMENT                    "pET28a CrtE B I T7 promtoer and terminator with spacers" 2) 
COMMENT                   5 "" 0 4) 
COMMENT              #16=(CFolderPar 
COMMENT                   (CGroupPar (CParagraph 1 (0 0) 1 1 0 0 178) 
COMMENT                    (CObjectList 
COMMENT                     #17=(CLinePar (CParagraph 0 (0 0) 1 2 1 0 180) 
COMMENT                          "DNA 'pET28a CrtE B I T7 promtoer and terminator with spacers'" 
COMMENT                          1) 
COMMENT                     #18=(CLinePar (CParagraph 0 (0 0) 1 2 1 0 180) 
COMMENT                          "Local object" 1) 
COMMENT                     #19=(CLinePar (CParagraph 0 (0 0) 1 2 1 0 180) 
COMMENT                          "Created: 03/29/16 07:06PM" 1) 
COMMENT                     #20=(CLinePar (CParagraph 0 (0 0) 1 2 1 0 180) 
COMMENT                          "Last Modified: 03/29/16 07:06PM" 1) 
COMMENT                     #21=(CLinePar (CParagraph 0 (0 0) 1 2 1 0 180) 
COMMENT                          "length: 8214 bp" 1) 
COMMENT                     #22=(CLinePar (CParagraph 0 (0 0) 1 2 1 0 180) 
COMMENT                          "storage type: Basic" 1) 
COMMENT                     #23=(CLinePar (CParagraph 0 (0 0) 1 2 1 0 180) 
COMMENT                          "form: Circular" 1))) "General Description") 
COMMENT              #24=(CFolderPar 
COMMENT                   (CGroupPar (CParagraph 2 (0 0) 1 1 0 0 178) 
COMMENT                    (CObjectList 
COMMENT                     #25=(CLinePar (CParagraph 0 (0 0) 1 2 1 0 180) 
COMMENT                          "Original Source Database: GenBank" 1) 
COMMENT                     #26=(CLinePar (CParagraph 0 (0 0) 1 2 1 0 180) 
COMMENT                          "Modification Date in the Original DB: 29-MAR-2016" 1))) 
COMMENT                   "Standard Fields") 
COMMENT              #27=(CRefLinePar 
COMMENT                   (CLinePar (CParagraph 0 (0 0) 0 2 0 0 233) "Comments" 2) 1 "" 
COMMENT                   0 0) 
COMMENT              #28=(CFolderPar 
COMMENT                   (CGroupPar (CParagraph 8 (0 0) 1 2 0 0 178) (CObjectList)) 
COMMENT                   "Annotations") 
COMMENT              #29=(CFolderPar 
COMMENT                   (CGroupPar (CParagraph 12 (6 0) 1 1 0 0 178) 
COMMENT                    (CObjectList 
COMMENT                     #30=(CFolderPar 
COMMENT                          (CGroupPar (CParagraph 4 (7 4 0) 1 1 1 0 178) 
COMMENT                           (CObjectList 
COMMENT                            #31=(CFolderPar 
COMMENT                                 (CGroupPar 
COMMENT                                  (CParagraph 86 (3 #12# 0) 1 2 2 0 327) 
COMMENT                                  (CObjectList 
COMMENT                                   #32=(CLinePar 
COMMENT                                        (CParagraph 0 (0 0) 1 2 3 0 180) 
COMMENT                                        "Start: 86    End: 388 " 1))) 
COMMENT                                 "Lan3_Prec_WP_044199333.1") 
COMMENT                            #33=(CFolderPar 
COMMENT                                 (CGroupPar 
COMMENT                                  (CParagraph 502 (3 #13# 0) 1 2 2 0 327) 
COMMENT                                  (CObjectList 
COMMENT                                   #34=(CLinePar 
COMMENT                                        (CParagraph 0 (0 0) 1 2 3 0 180) 
COMMENT                                        "Start: 502   End: 3150" 1))) 
COMMENT                                 "Lan3_WP_044199333.1"))) "CDS (2 total)") 
COMMENT                     #35=(CFolderPar 
COMMENT                          (CGroupPar (CParagraph 21 (7 21 0) 1 1 1 0 178) 
COMMENT                           (CObjectList 
COMMENT                            #36=(CFolderPar 
COMMENT                                 (CGroupPar (CParagraph 1 (3 #2# 0) 1 2 2 0 194) 
COMMENT                                  (CObjectList 
COMMENT                                   #37=(CLinePar 
COMMENT                                        (CParagraph 0 (0 0) 1 2 3 0 180) 
COMMENT                                        "Start: 1     End: 4   " 1) 
COMMENT                                   #38=(CLinePar 
COMMENT                                        (CParagraph 0 (0 0) 1 2 3 0 180) 
COMMENT                                        "Original Location Description:" 1) 
COMMENT                                   #39=(CLinePar 
COMMENT                                        (CParagraph 0 (0 0) 1 2 3 0 180) 
COMMENT                                        "   1..4" 1))) "Adapter ATGG") 
COMMENT                            #40=(CFolderPar 
COMMENT                                 (CGroupPar 
COMMENT                                  (CParagraph 441 (3 #5# 0) 1 2 2 0 194) 
COMMENT                                  (CObjectList 
COMMENT                                   #41=(CLinePar 
COMMENT                                        (CParagraph 0 (0 0) 1 2 3 0 180) 
COMMENT                                        "Start: 441   End: 444 " 1) 
COMMENT                                   #42=(CLinePar 
COMMENT                                        (CParagraph 0 (0 0) 1 2 3 0 180) 
COMMENT                                        "Original Location Description:" 1) 
COMMENT                                   #43=(CLinePar 
COMMENT                                        (CParagraph 0 (0 0) 1 2 3 0 180) 
COMMENT                                        "   441..444" 1))) "Adapter CCCT") 
COMMENT                            #44=(CFolderPar 
COMMENT                                 (CGroupPar 
COMMENT                                  (CParagraph 3203 (3 #7# 0) 1 2 2 0 194) 
COMMENT                                  (CObjectList 
COMMENT                                   #45=(CLinePar 
COMMENT                                        (CParagraph 0 (0 0) 1 2 3 0 180) 
COMMENT                                        "Start: 3203  End: 3206" 1) 
COMMENT                                   #46=(CLinePar 
COMMENT                                        (CParagraph 0 (0 0) 1 2 3 0 180) 
COMMENT                                        "Original Location Description:" 1) 
COMMENT                                   #47=(CLinePar 
COMMENT                                        (CParagraph 0 (0 0) 1 2 3 0 180) 
COMMENT                                        "   3348..3351" 1))) "Adapter AGCG") 
COMMENT                            #48=(CFolderPar 
COMMENT                                 (CGroupPar 
COMMENT                                  (CParagraph 3207 (3 #8# 0) 1 2 2 0 194) 
COMMENT                                  (CObjectList 
COMMENT                                   #49=(CLinePar 
COMMENT                                        (CParagraph 0 (0 0) 1 2 3 0 180) 
COMMENT                                        "Start: 3207  End: 8214" 1) 
COMMENT                                   #50=(CLinePar 
COMMENT                                        (CParagraph 0 (0 0) 1 2 3 0 180) 
COMMENT                                        "Original Location Description:" 1) 
COMMENT                                   #51=(CLinePar 
COMMENT                                        (CParagraph 0 (0 0) 1 2 3 0 180) 
COMMENT                                        "   3352..8359" 1))) "pET28a backbone"))) 
COMMENT                          "Misc. Feature (4 total)") 
COMMENT                     #52=(CFolderPar 
COMMENT                          (CGroupPar (CParagraph 30 (7 30 0) 1 1 1 0 178) 
COMMENT                           (CObjectList 
COMMENT                            #53=(CFolderPar 
COMMENT                                 (CGroupPar (CParagraph 5 (3 #3# 0) 1 2 2 0 194) 
COMMENT                                  (CObjectList 
COMMENT                                   #54=(CLinePar 
COMMENT                                        (CParagraph 0 (0 0) 1 2 3 0 180) 
COMMENT                                        "Start: 5     End: 21  " 1) 
COMMENT                                   #55=(CLinePar 
COMMENT                                        (CParagraph 0 (0 0) 1 2 3 0 180) 
COMMENT                                        "Original Location Description:" 1) 
COMMENT                                   #56=(CLinePar 
COMMENT                                        (CParagraph 0 (0 0) 1 2 3 0 180) 
COMMENT                                        "   5..21" 1))) "T7 promoter") 
COMMENT                            #57=(CFolderPar 
COMMENT                                 (CGroupPar 
COMMENT                                  (CParagraph 445 (3 #9# 0) 1 2 2 0 194) 
COMMENT                                  (CObjectList 
COMMENT                                   #58=(CLinePar 
COMMENT                                        (CParagraph 0 (0 0) 1 2 3 0 180) 
COMMENT                                        "Start: 445   End: 461 " 1) 
COMMENT                                   #59=(CLinePar 
COMMENT                                        (CParagraph 0 (0 0) 1 2 3 0 180) 
COMMENT                                        "Original Location Description:" 1) 
COMMENT                                   #60=(CLinePar 
COMMENT                                        (CParagraph 0 (0 0) 1 2 3 0 180) 
COMMENT                                        "   445..461" 1))) "T7 Promoter"))) 
COMMENT                          "Promoter Prokaryotic (2 total)") 
COMMENT                     #61=(CFolderPar 
COMMENT                          (CGroupPar (CParagraph 43 (7 43 0) 1 1 1 0 178) 
COMMENT                           (CObjectList 
COMMENT                            #62=(CFolderPar 
COMMENT                                 (CGroupPar 
COMMENT                                  (CParagraph 393 (3 #6# 0) 1 2 2 0 194) 
COMMENT                                  (CObjectList 
COMMENT                                   #63=(CLinePar 
COMMENT                                        (CParagraph 0 (0 0) 1 2 3 0 180) 
COMMENT                                        "Start: 393   End: 440 " 1) 
COMMENT                                   #64=(CLinePar 
COMMENT                                        (CParagraph 0 (0 0) 1 2 3 0 180) 
COMMENT                                        "Original Location Description:" 1) 
COMMENT                                   #65=(CLinePar 
COMMENT                                        (CParagraph 0 (0 0) 1 2 3 0 180) 
COMMENT                                        "   393..440" 1))) "T7 terminator") 
COMMENT                            #66=(CFolderPar 
COMMENT                                 (CGroupPar 
COMMENT                                  (CParagraph 3155 (3 #11# 0) 1 2 2 0 194) 
COMMENT                                  (CObjectList 
COMMENT                                   #67=(CLinePar 
COMMENT                                        (CParagraph 0 (0 0) 1 2 3 0 180) 
COMMENT                                        "Start: 3155  End: 3202" 1) 
COMMENT                                   #68=(CLinePar 
COMMENT                                        (CParagraph 0 (0 0) 1 2 3 0 180) 
COMMENT                                        "Original Location Description:" 1) 
COMMENT                                   #69=(CLinePar 
COMMENT                                        (CParagraph 0 (0 0) 1 2 3 0 180) 
COMMENT                                        "   2321..2368" 1))) "T7 Terminator"))) 
COMMENT                          "Terminator (2 total)") 
COMMENT                     #70=(CFolderPar 
COMMENT                          (CGroupPar (CParagraph 103 (7 103 0) 1 1 1 0 178) 
COMMENT                           (CObjectList 
COMMENT                            #71=(CFolderPar 
COMMENT                                 (CGroupPar 
COMMENT                                  (CParagraph 24 (3 #4# 0) 1 2 2 0 194) 
COMMENT                                  (CObjectList 
COMMENT                                   #72=(CLinePar 
COMMENT                                        (CParagraph 0 (0 0) 1 2 3 0 180) 
COMMENT                                        "Start: 24    End: 47  " 1) 
COMMENT                                   #73=(CLinePar 
COMMENT                                        (CParagraph 0 (0 0) 1 2 3 0 180) 
COMMENT                                        "Original Location Description:" 1) 
COMMENT                                   #74=(CLinePar 
COMMENT                                        (CParagraph 0 (0 0) 1 2 3 0 180) 
COMMENT                                        "   24..47" 1))) "lac operator") 
COMMENT                            #75=(CFolderPar 
COMMENT                                 (CGroupPar 
COMMENT                                  (CParagraph 464 (3 #10# 0) 1 2 2 0 194) 
COMMENT                                  (CObjectList 
COMMENT                                   #76=(CLinePar 
COMMENT                                        (CParagraph 0 (0 0) 1 2 3 0 180) 
COMMENT                                        "Start: 464   End: 487 " 1) 
COMMENT                                   #77=(CLinePar 
COMMENT                                        (CParagraph 0 (0 0) 1 2 3 0 180) 
COMMENT                                        "Original Location Description:" 1) 
COMMENT                                   #78=(CLinePar 
COMMENT                                        (CParagraph 0 (0 0) 1 2 3 0 180) 
COMMENT                                        "   464..487" 1))) "lac operator"))) 
COMMENT                          "Operon (2 total)"))) "Feature Map") 
COMMENT              #79=(CFolderPar 
COMMENT                   (CGroupPar (CParagraph 13 (0 0) 1 1 0 0 178) 
COMMENT                    (CObjectList 
COMMENT                     #80=(CRSFolderPar 
COMMENT                          (CFolderPar 
COMMENT                           (CGroupPar (CParagraph 100465144 (8 0) 1 1 1 0 178) 
COMMENT                            (CObjectList 
COMMENT                             #81=(CGroupPar 
COMMENT                                  (CParagraph 0 (10 #1# 0) 1 2 2 0 180) 
COMMENT                                  (CObjectList 
COMMENT                                   #82=(CLinePar 
COMMENT                                        (CParagraph 0 (1 #1# 1) 1 2 2 0 191) 
COMMENT                                        " N1: 6255 " 1) 
COMMENT                                   #83=(CLinePar 
COMMENT                                        (CParagraph 0 (1 #1# 2) 1 2 2 0 191) 
COMMENT                                        " N2: 6615 " 1) 
COMMENT                                   #84=(CLinePar 
COMMENT                                        (CParagraph 0 (1 #1# 3) 1 2 2 0 191) 
COMMENT                                        " N3: 6989 (on complementary strand)" 1) 
COMMENT                                   #85=(CLinePar 
COMMENT                                        (CParagraph 0 (1 #1# 4) 1 2 2 0 191) 
COMMENT                                        " N4: 7328 (on complementary strand)" 1))))) 
COMMENT                           "BbsI: 4 sites") 8 12 "GAAGACNNNNNNN" "CTTCTGNNNNNNN") 
COMMENT                     #86=(CRSFolderPar 
COMMENT                          (CFolderPar 
COMMENT                           (CGroupPar (CParagraph 100465368 (8 0) 1 1 1 0 178) 
COMMENT                            (CObjectList)) "BsaI: 0 sites") 7 11 "GGTCTCNNNNNN" 
COMMENT                          "CCAGAGNNNNNN"))) "Restriction/Methylation Map")))) 
COMMENT       (CGraphView 
COMMENT        (CWStyleSheet 
COMMENT         (CObjectList 
COMMENT          #87=(CWidgetStyle "RSite Label" 1 (LOGPEN 0 0 13408563) 1 0 1 
COMMENT               (LOGFONT 0 0 0 0 400 0 0 0 0 3 2 1 18 "Georgia") 0.555556 0 1 5 
COMMENT               "@N (@S)" 0) 
COMMENT          #88=(CWidgetStyle "Signal Label" 1 (LOGPEN 0 0 0) 1 0 1 
COMMENT               (LOGFONT 0 0 0 0 700 0 0 0 0 3 2 1 34 "Arial") 0.666667 0 1 1 
COMMENT               "@N" 0) 
COMMENT          #89=(CWidgetStyle "Molecule Label 2" 0 0 1 
COMMENT               (LOGFONT 0 0 0 0 400 0 0 0 0 3 2 1 18 "Georgia") 0.555556 0 1 16 
COMMENT               "@L bp" 0) 
COMMENT          #90=(CWidgetStyle "Molecule Label 1" 0 0 1 
COMMENT               (LOGFONT 0 0 0 0 400 0 0 0 0 3 2 1 34 "Verdana") 0.833333 0 1 1 
COMMENT               "@N" 0) 
COMMENT          #91=(CWidgetStyle "Shape 3" 1 (LOGPEN 0 0 3355545) 1 1 
COMMENT               (LOGBRUSH 0 6724095 0) 0 0 1 (LOGSHAPE 9 1 0.8 1.8 0)) 
COMMENT          #92=(CWidgetStyle "Shape 1" 1 (LOGPEN 0 0 6723840) 1 1 
COMMENT               (LOGBRUSH 0 10079334 0) 0 0 1 (LOGSHAPE 9 1 0.8 1.8 0)) 
COMMENT          #93=(CWidgetStyle "Axis" 1 (LOGPEN 0 0 10079436) 2 1 
COMMENT               (LOGBRUSH 0 13434879 0) 0 0 1 (LOGSHAPE 10 1 0 0 0)) 
COMMENT          #94=(CWidgetStyle "Line 2" 1 (LOGPEN 0 0 6723840) 8 0 0 0 1 
COMMENT               (LOGSHAPE 1 1.9 0 0 0)) 
COMMENT          #95=(CWidgetStyle "RSite" 1 (LOGPEN 0 0 10053171) 8 0 0 0 1 
COMMENT               (LOGSHAPE 1 1.9 0 0 0)) 
COMMENT          #96=(CWidgetStyle "Short Signal" 1 (LOGPEN 0 0 13395507) 10 0 0 0 1 
COMMENT               (LOGSHAPE 1 1.9 0 0 0)) 
COMMENT          #97=(CWidgetStyle "Uniq RSite Label" 1 (LOGPEN 0 0 153) 1 0 1 
COMMENT               (LOGFONT 0 0 0 0 400 0 0 0 0 3 2 1 18 "Georgia") 0.555556 128 1 5 
COMMENT               "@N (@S)" 0) 
COMMENT          #98=(CWidgetStyle "Vanilla" 1 (LOGPEN 0 0 0) 1 1 
COMMENT               (LOGBRUSH 0 16777215 0) 1 
COMMENT               (LOGFONT 0 0 0 0 400 0 0 0 0 7 48 2 18 "Times New Roman") 0.8 0 1 
COMMENT               2 "?" 0) 
COMMENT          #99=(CWidgetStyle "Mark 1" 0 0 1 
COMMENT               (LOGFONT 0 0 0 0 400 0 0 0 2 7 48 2 2 "Windings") 0.7 0 1 2 "?" 0) 
COMMENT          #100=(CWidgetStyle "Motif Label" 1 (LOGPEN 0 0 16744512) 1 0 1 
COMMENT                (LOGFONT 0 0 0 0 400 0 0 0 0 3 2 1 34 "Arial") 0.611111 8388608 
COMMENT                1 65535 "@N (@H)" 0) 
COMMENT          #101=(CWidgetStyle "Fragment Label 2" 1 (LOGPEN 0 0 0) 1 0 1 
COMMENT                (LOGFONT 0 0 0 0 400 0 0 0 0 3 2 1 49 "Courier New") 1.05 0 1 48 
COMMENT                "@F bp (molecule @L bp)" 0) 
COMMENT          #102=(CWidgetStyle "Fragment Label 1" 1 (LOGPEN 0 0 0) 1 0 1 
COMMENT                (LOGFONT 0 0 0 0 400 0 0 0 0 3 2 1 34 "Arial") 0.91 0 1 1 
COMMENT                "Fragment of @N" 0) 
COMMENT          #103=(CWidgetStyle "Shape 4" 1 (LOGPEN 0 0 0) 1 1 
COMMENT                (LOGBRUSH 2 8388608 5) 0 0 0) 
COMMENT          #104=(CWidgetStyle "Shape 2" 1 (LOGPEN 0 0 0) 1 1 (LOGBRUSH 0 128 0) 0 
COMMENT                0 0) 
COMMENT          #105=(CWidgetStyle "Shape 0" 1 (LOGPEN 0 0 0) 1 1 (LOGBRUSH 0 0 0) 0 0 
COMMENT                0) 
COMMENT          #106=(CWidgetStyle "ORF" 1 (LOGPEN 0 0 16384) 8 0 0 0 1 
COMMENT                (LOGSHAPE 7 0.2 3.41182 2.86186 0.609808)) 
COMMENT          #107=(CWidgetStyle "Line 4" 1 (LOGPEN 0 0 32768) 8 0 0 0 0) 
COMMENT          #108=(CWidgetStyle "Line 3" 1 (LOGPEN 0 0 16711680) 8 0 0 0 0) 
COMMENT          #109=(CWidgetStyle "Line 1" 1 (LOGPEN 0 0 16711680) 1 0 0 0 0) 
COMMENT          #110=(CWidgetStyle "Short Promoter" 1 (LOGPEN 0 0 128) 6 0 0 0 0) 
COMMENT          #111=(CWidgetStyle "Motif" 1 (LOGPEN 0 0 0) 1 0 0 0 0) 
COMMENT          #112=(CWidgetStyle "Line 0" 1 (LOGPEN 0 0 0) 8 0 0 0 0) 
COMMENT          #113=(CWidgetStyle "Void" 0 0 0 0 0) 
COMMENT          #114=(CWidgetStyle "General Label" 1 (LOGPEN 0 0 0) 1 0 1 
COMMENT                (LOGFONT 0 0 0 0 400 0 0 0 0 3 2 1 18 "Times New Roman") 0.91 0 
COMMENT                1 3 "@T @N " 0) 
COMMENT          #115=(CWidgetStyle "Position" 1 (LOGPEN 0 0 0) 1 0 0 0 0) 
COMMENT          #116=(CWidgetStyle "Annotation" 0 0 1 
COMMENT                (LOGFONT 0 0 0 0 400 0 0 0 0 3 2 1 18 "Times New Roman") 0.91 0 
COMMENT                0 0) 
COMMENT          #117=(CWidgetStyle "Position Label" 1 (LOGPEN 0 0 8388608) 1 0 1 
COMMENT                (LOGFONT 0 0 0 0 400 0 1 0 0 3 2 1 34 "Arial") 0.63 8388608 1 1 
COMMENT                "@N" 0) 
COMMENT          #118=(CWidgetStyle "Range" 1 (LOGPEN 0 0 0) 1 1 
COMMENT                (LOGBRUSH 0 16777215 0) 0 0 0) 
COMMENT          #119=(CWidgetStyle "Range Label" 1 (LOGPEN 0 0 8388608) 1 0 1 
COMMENT                (LOGFONT 0 0 0 0 400 0 1 0 0 3 2 1 34 "Arial") 0.63 8388608 1 1 
COMMENT                "@N" 0) 
COMMENT          #120=(CWidgetStyle "ORF Label" 1 (LOGPEN 0 0 49216) 1 0 1 
COMMENT                (LOGFONT 0 0 0 0 400 0 0 0 0 3 2 1 18 "Times New Roman") 
COMMENT                0.611111 0 1 65535 "@N" 0) 
COMMENT          #121=(CWidgetStyle "CDS Label" 1 (LOGPEN 0 0 4227264) 1 0 1 
COMMENT                (LOGFONT 0 0 0 0 400 0 0 0 0 3 2 1 34 "Arial") 0.555556 255 1 1 
COMMENT                "@N" 0) 
COMMENT          #122=(CWidgetStyle "Shape 5" 1 (LOGPEN 0 0 0) 3 1 
COMMENT                (LOGBRUSH 0 16777113 0) 1 
COMMENT                (LOGFONT 0 0 0 0 400 0 0 0 0 7 48 2 50 "Arial") 0.9 0 0 1 
COMMENT                (LOGSHAPE 9 1 0.8 1.8 0)) 
COMMENT          #123=(CWidgetStyle "CDS" 1 (LOGPEN 0 0 0) 1 1 (LOGBRUSH 2 39423 3) 0 0 
COMMENT                1 (LOGSHAPE 9 1 0.8 1.8 0)) 
COMMENT          #124=(CWidgetStyle "Label 2" 1 (LOGPEN 0 0 4227264) 1 0 1 
COMMENT                (LOGFONT 0 0 0 0 400 0 0 0 0 3 2 1 34 "Arial") 0.944444 8388608 
COMMENT                1 1 "@N" 0) 
COMMENT          #125=(CWidgetStyle "Label 3" 1 (LOGPEN 0 0 8421376) 1 0 1 
COMMENT                (LOGFONT 0 0 0 0 700 255 0 0 0 3 2 1 34 "Arial") 0.833333 255 1 
COMMENT                5 "@N (@S)" 0) 
COMMENT          #126=(CWidgetStyle "Label 4" 1 (LOGPEN 0 0 8437824) 1 0 1 
COMMENT                (LOGFONT 0 0 0 0 400 0 0 0 0 3 2 1 34 "Arial") 0.722222 0 1 5 
COMMENT                "@N (@S)" 0)) 0.164644 1.74233 0.164644 2.53336 
COMMENT         (70 (CShapeMapEntry 0 "Unique RSite" 1 "Uniq RSite Label") 67 
COMMENT          (CShapeMapEntry 0 "ORF" 0 "ORF Label")) 40.0378 40.0378 39 39 0.1 
COMMENT         -6293) 1 1 0 1 1 
COMMENT        (mapper: 22.2545 -19.7027 40.0378 40.0378 0.01 10 -1 8214 8214 1 0 0) 
COMMENT        #127=(CGroupWidget (CWidget 0 (0 0) 1 2 0 0 Nil -182 100) 
COMMENT              (CObjectList 
COMMENT               #128=(CGroupWidget (CWidget 1 (0 0) 1 2 0 0 Nil -598 100) 
COMMENT                     (CObjectList 
COMMENT                      #129=(CAxis 
COMMENT                            (CWideLine 
COMMENT                             (CWidget 0 (0 0) 1 2 0 0 #93# 100805500 0) 
COMMENT                             (LOGPEN 0 0 10079436) 2 (LOGBRUSH 0 13434879 0) 1 
COMMENT                             6.27495 6.27295 1 0.0214037) 0.0763719) 
COMMENT                      #130=(CLabel (CWidget 1001 (0 0) 1 2 0 0 #90# 8 100) 
COMMENT                            (LOGPEN 0 0 13408563) 1 
COMMENT                            (LOGFONT 58 22 0 0 400 0 0 0 0 3 2 1 34 "Verdana") 
COMMENT                            1.74233 0.833333 0 
COMMENT                            "pET28a CrtE B I T7 promtoer and terminator with spacers" 
COMMENT                            "@N" 1 0 0.871165 0 -10 33.0438 1.47361 Nil) 
COMMENT                      #131=(CLabel (CWidget 1002 (0 0) 1 2 0 0 #89# 8 100) 
COMMENT                            (LOGPEN 0 0 0) 1 
COMMENT                            (LOGFONT 38 14 0 0 400 0 0 0 0 3 2 1 18 "Georgia") 
COMMENT                            1.74233 0.555556 0 "8214 bp" "@L bp" 16 0 -0.871165 
COMMENT                            0 -10.8 2.92224 0.974079 Nil)) (CObjectList)) 
COMMENT               #132=(CGroupWidget (CWidget 10 (6 0) 1 2 0 0 Nil 1836020336 100) 
COMMENT                     (CObjectList 
COMMENT                      #133=(CGroupWidget 
COMMENT                            (CWidget 4 (7 4 0) 1 2 0 0 Nil 1869422711 100) 
COMMENT                            (CObjectList 
COMMENT                             #134=(CWideArrow 
COMMENT                                   (CWideLine 
COMMENT                                    (CWidget 0 (3 #12# 0) 1 2 0 0 #91# 0 100) 
COMMENT                                    (LOGPEN 0 0 3355545) 1 
COMMENT                                    (LOGBRUSH 0 6724095 0) 1 5.97686 6.20827 1 
COMMENT                                    0.082322) 0.8 1.8 0) 
COMMENT                             #135=(CLabel 
COMMENT                                   (CWidget 0 (0 0) 1 2 0 0 #88# 1274 100) 
COMMENT                                   (LOGPEN 0 0 0) 1 
COMMENT                                   (LOGFONT 46 17 0 0 700 0 0 0 0 3 2 1 34 
COMMENT                                    "Arial") 1.74233 0.666667 0 
COMMENT                                   "Lan3 Prec WP 044199333.1" "@N" 1 12.4062 
COMMENT                                   12.1963 0 -10 10.615 1.07399 #134#) 
COMMENT                             #136=(CWideArrow 
COMMENT                                   (CWideLine 
COMMENT                                    (CWidget 0 (3 #13# 0) 1 2 0 0 #91# 0 100) 
COMMENT                                    (LOGPEN 0 0 3355545) 1 
COMMENT                                    (LOGBRUSH 0 6724095 0) 1 3.86747 5.89056 1 
COMMENT                                    0.082322) 0.8 1.8 0) 
COMMENT                             #137=(CLabel (CWidget 0 (0 0) 1 2 0 0 #88# 8 100) 
COMMENT                                   (LOGPEN 0 0 0) 1 
COMMENT                                   (LOGFONT 46 17 0 0 700 0 0 0 0 3 2 1 34 
COMMENT                                    "Arial") 1.74233 0.666667 0 
COMMENT                                   "Lan3 WP 044199333.1" "@N" 1 18.2602 1.74233 
COMMENT                                   0 -10 8.5669 1.07399 #136#)) (CObjectList)) 
COMMENT                      #138=(CGroupWidget 
COMMENT                            (CWidget 21 (7 21 0) 1 2 0 0 Nil -530 100) 
COMMENT                            (CObjectList 
COMMENT                             #139=(CScratch 
COMMENT                                   (CWidget 0 (3 #2# 0) 1 2 0 0 #96# 1 100) 
COMMENT                                   (LOGPEN 0 8 13395507) 10 1 6.27319 1.9 
COMMENT                                   0.082322 1) 
COMMENT                             #140=(CLabel (CWidget 0 (0 0) 1 2 0 0 #88# 46 100) 
COMMENT                                   (LOGPEN 0 0 0) 1 
COMMENT                                   (LOGFONT 46 17 0 0 700 0 0 0 0 3 2 1 34 
COMMENT                                    "Arial") 1.74233 0.666667 0 "Adapter ATGG" 
COMMENT                                   "@N" 1 4.45535 17.4233 0 -10 5.86945 1.07399 
COMMENT                                   #139#) 
COMMENT                             #141=(CScratch 
COMMENT                                   (CWidget 0 (3 #5# 0) 1 2 0 0 #96# 1 100) 
COMMENT                                   (LOGPEN 0 8 13395507) 10 1 5.93715 1.9 
COMMENT                                   0.082322 1) 
COMMENT                             #142=(CLabel (CWidget 0 (0 0) 1 2 0 0 #88# 8 100) 
COMMENT                                   (LOGPEN 0 0 0) 1 
COMMENT                                   (LOGFONT 46 17 0 0 700 0 0 0 0 3 2 1 34 
COMMENT                                    "Arial") 1.74233 0.666667 0 "Adapter CCCT" 
COMMENT                                   "@N" 1 13.935 8.71165 0 -10 5.86945 1.07399 
COMMENT                                   #141#) 
COMMENT                             #143=(CScratch 
COMMENT                                   (CWidget 0 (3 #7# 0) 1 2 0 0 #96# 1 100) 
COMMENT                                   (LOGPEN 0 8 13395507) 10 1 3.82776 1.9 
COMMENT                                   0.082322 1) 
COMMENT                             #144=(CLabel 
COMMENT                                   (CWidget 0 (0 0) 1 2 0 0 #88# 1307 100) 
COMMENT                                   (LOGPEN 0 0 0) 1 
COMMENT                                   (LOGFONT 46 17 0 0 700 0 0 0 0 3 2 1 34 
COMMENT                                    "Arial") 1.74233 0.666667 0 "Adapter AGCG" 
COMMENT                                   "@N" 1 12.5787 -12.1963 0 -10 5.96936 1.07399 
COMMENT                                   #143#) 
COMMENT                             #145=(CWideArrow 
COMMENT                                   (CWideLine 
COMMENT                                    (CWidget 0 (3 #8# 0) 1 2 0 0 #92# 0 100) 
COMMENT                                    (LOGPEN 0 0 6723840) 1 
COMMENT                                    (LOGBRUSH 0 10079334 0) 0.835356 6.27319 
COMMENT                                    3.8247 1 0.082322) 0.8 1.8 0) 
COMMENT                             #146=(CLabel (CWidget 0 (0 0) 1 2 0 0 #88# 438 100) 
COMMENT                                   (LOGPEN 0 0 0) 1 
COMMENT                                   (LOGFONT 46 17 0 0 700 0 0 0 0 3 2 1 34 
COMMENT                                    "Arial") 1.74233 0.666667 0 
COMMENT                                   "pET28a backbone" "@N" 1 -16.9389 -5.22699 0 
COMMENT                                   -10 7.0933 1.07399 #145#)) (CObjectList)) 
COMMENT                      #147=(CGroupWidget 
COMMENT                            (CWidget 30 (7 30 0) 1 2 0 0 Nil -459 100) 
COMMENT                            (CObjectList 
COMMENT                             #148=(CPromoterArrow 
COMMENT                                   (CLine 
COMMENT                                    (CWidget 0 (3 #3# 0) 1 2 0 0 #110# 0 100) 
COMMENT                                    (LOGPEN 0 4 128) 6 1.16464 6.18286 6.27013) 
COMMENT                                   0.4 0.082322 1.08464 1.8 1.8 0) 
COMMENT                             #149=(CLabel 
COMMENT                                   (CWidget 0 (0 0) 1 2 0 0 #88# 454629988 100) 
COMMENT                                   (LOGPEN 0 0 0) 1 
COMMENT                                   (LOGFONT 46 17 0 0 700 0 0 0 0 3 2 1 34 
COMMENT                                    "Arial") 1.74233 0.666667 0 "T7 promoter" 
COMMENT                                   "@N" 1 4.36587 13.9386 0 -10 4.9703 1.07399 
COMMENT                                   #148#) 
COMMENT                             #150=(CPromoterArrow 
COMMENT                                   (CLine 
COMMENT                                    (CWidget 0 (3 #9# 0) 1 2 0 0 #110# 0 100) 
COMMENT                                    (LOGPEN 0 4 128) 6 1.16464 5.84683 5.93409) 
COMMENT                                   0.4 0.082322 1.08464 1.8 1.8 0) 
COMMENT                             #151=(CLabel (CWidget 0 (0 0) 1 2 0 0 #88# 192 100) 
COMMENT                                   (LOGPEN 0 0 0) 1 
COMMENT                                   (LOGFONT 46 17 0 0 700 0 0 0 0 3 2 1 34 
COMMENT                                    "Arial") 1.74233 0.666667 0 "T7 Promoter" 
COMMENT                                   "@N" 1 15.4003 5.22699 0 -10 5.02026 1.07399 
COMMENT                                   #150#)) (CObjectList)) 
COMMENT                      #152=(CGroupWidget 
COMMENT                            (CWidget 43 (7 43 0) 1 2 0 0 Nil 745434985 100) 
COMMENT                            (CObjectList 
COMMENT                             #153=(CScratch 
COMMENT                                   (CWidget 0 (3 #6# 0) 1 2 0 0 #96# 1 100) 
COMMENT                                   (LOGPEN 0 8 13395507) 10 1 5.97381 1.9 
COMMENT                                   0.082322 1) 
COMMENT                             #154=(CLabel (CWidget 0 (0 0) 1 2 0 0 #88# 69 100) 
COMMENT                                   (LOGPEN 0 0 0) 1 
COMMENT                                   (LOGFONT 46 17 0 0 700 0 0 0 0 3 2 1 34 
COMMENT                                    "Arial") 1.74233 0.666667 0 "T7 terminator" 
COMMENT                                   "@N" 1 12.0848 10.454 0 -10 5.41988 1.07399 
COMMENT                                   #153#) 
COMMENT                             #155=(CScratch 
COMMENT                                   (CWidget 0 (3 #11# 0) 1 2 0 0 #96# 57353256 
COMMENT                                    100) (LOGPEN 0 8 13395507) 10 1 3.86442 1.9 
COMMENT                                   0.082322 1) 
COMMENT                             #156=(CLabel (CWidget 0 (0 0) 1 2 0 0 #88# 8 100) 
COMMENT                                   (LOGPEN 0 0 0) 1 
COMMENT                                   (LOGFONT 46 17 0 0 700 0 0 0 0 3 2 1 34 
COMMENT                                    "Arial") 1.74233 0.666667 0 "T7 Terminator" 
COMMENT                                   "@N" 1 12.6518 -10.454 0 -10 5.64467 1.07399 
COMMENT                                   #155#)) (CObjectList)) 
COMMENT                      #157=(CGroupWidget 
COMMENT                            (CWidget 103 (7 103 0) 1 2 0 0 Nil -389 100) 
COMMENT                            (CObjectList 
COMMENT                             #158=(CScratch 
COMMENT                                   (CWidget 0 (3 #4# 0) 1 2 0 0 #96# 0 100) 
COMMENT                                   (LOGPEN 0 8 13395507) 10 1 6.25562 1.9 
COMMENT                                   0.082322 1) 
COMMENT                             #159=(CLabel (CWidget 0 (0 0) 1 2 0 0 #88# 8 100) 
COMMENT                                   (LOGPEN 0 0 0) 1 
COMMENT                                   (LOGFONT 46 17 0 0 700 0 0 0 0 3 2 1 34 
COMMENT                                    "Arial") 1.74233 0.666667 0 "lac operator" 
COMMENT                                   "@N" 1 4.01511 15.681 0 -10 4.84542 1.07399 
COMMENT                                   #158#) 
COMMENT                             #160=(CScratch 
COMMENT                                   (CWidget 0 (3 #10# 0) 1 2 0 0 #96# 101112792 
COMMENT                                    100) (LOGPEN 0 8 13395507) 10 1 5.91958 1.9 
COMMENT                                   0.082322 1) 
COMMENT                             #161=(CLabel (CWidget 0 (0 0) 1 2 0 0 #88# 6 100) 
COMMENT                                   (LOGPEN 0 0 0) 1 
COMMENT                                   (LOGFONT 46 17 0 0 700 0 0 0 0 3 2 1 34 
COMMENT                                    "Arial") 1.74233 0.666667 0 "lac operator" 
COMMENT                                   "@N" 1 14.5475 6.96932 0 -10 4.84542 1.07399 
COMMENT                                   #160#)) (CObjectList))) (CObjectList)) 
COMMENT               #162=(CGroupWidget (CWidget 11 (8 0) 1 2 0 0 Nil -738 100) 
COMMENT                     (CObjectList 
COMMENT                      #163=(CGroupWidget 
COMMENT                            (CWidget 4 (10 #1# 0) 1 2 0 0 Nil 1763730796 100) 
COMMENT                            (CObjectList 
COMMENT                             #164=(CScratch 
COMMENT                                   (CWidget 1 (1 #1# 1) 1 2 0 0 #95# 1 100) 
COMMENT                                   (LOGPEN 0 6 10053171) 8 1 1.49689 1.9 
COMMENT                                   0.082322 1) 
COMMENT                             #165=(CLabel (CWidget 0 (0 0) 1 2 0 0 #87# 1 100) 
COMMENT                                   (LOGPEN 0 0 13408563) 1 
COMMENT                                   (LOGFONT 38 14 0 0 400 0 0 0 0 3 2 1 18 
COMMENT                                    "Georgia") 1.74233 0.555556 0 
COMMENT                                   "{\\i Bbs}I (6255)" "@N (@S)" 5 -15.6012 
COMMENT                                   1.74233 0 -10 4.27096 0.974079 #164#) 
COMMENT                             #166=(CScratch 
COMMENT                                   (CWidget 2 (1 #1# 2) 1 2 0 0 #95# 1 100) 
COMMENT                                   (LOGPEN 0 6 10053171) 8 1 1.22195 1.9 
COMMENT                                   0.082322 1) 
COMMENT                             #167=(CLabel (CWidget 0 (0 0) 1 2 0 0 #87# 8 100) 
COMMENT                                   (LOGPEN 0 0 13408563) 1 
COMMENT                                   (LOGFONT 38 14 0 0 400 0 0 0 0 3 2 1 18 
COMMENT                                    "Georgia") 1.74233 0.555556 0 
COMMENT                                   "{\\i Bbs}I (6615)" "@N (@S)" 5 -14.9406 
COMMENT                                   5.22699 0 -10 4.22101 0.974079 #166#) 
COMMENT                             #168=(CScratch 
COMMENT                                   (CWidget 3 (1 #1# 3) 1 2 0 0 #95# 1 100) 
COMMENT                                   (LOGPEN 0 6 10053171) 8 1 0.936319 1.9 
COMMENT                                   0.082322 1) 
COMMENT                             #169=(CLabel (CWidget 0 (0 0) 1 2 0 0 #87# 120 100) 
COMMENT                                   (LOGPEN 0 0 13408563) 1 
COMMENT                                   (LOGFONT 38 14 0 0 400 0 0 0 0 3 2 1 18 
COMMENT                                    "Georgia") 1.74233 0.555556 0 
COMMENT                                   "{\\i Bbs}I (6989)" "@N (@S)" 5 -13.4272 
COMMENT                                   8.71165 0 -10 4.27096 0.974079 #168#) 
COMMENT                             #170=(CScratch 
COMMENT                                   (CWidget 4 (1 #1# 4) 1 2 0 0 #95# 57638312 
COMMENT                                    100) (LOGPEN 0 6 10053171) 8 1 0.677418 1.9 
COMMENT                                   0.082322 1) 
COMMENT                             #171=(CLabel (CWidget 0 (0 0) 1 2 0 0 #87# 8 100) 
COMMENT                                   (LOGPEN 0 0 13408563) 1 
COMMENT                                   (LOGFONT 38 14 0 0 400 0 0 0 0 3 2 1 18 
COMMENT                                    "Georgia") 1.74233 0.555556 0 
COMMENT                                   "{\\i Bbs}I (7328)" "@N (@S)" 5 -11.1788 
COMMENT                                   10.454 0 -10 4.27096 0.974079 #170#)) 
COMMENT                            (CObjectList))) (CObjectList)) 
COMMENT               #172=(CGroupWidget (CWidget 14 (16 0) 1 2 0 0 Nil 1869422711 100) 
COMMENT                     (CObjectList) (CObjectList)) 
COMMENT               #173=(CGroupWidget (CWidget 12 (0 0) 1 2 0 0 Nil 1768117093 100) 
COMMENT                     (CObjectList) (CObjectList))) (CObjectList))) 
COMMENT       (CSeqView 10 10 (CObjectList) (CObList) 1 (CObList)) (CObList) 87462704 
COMMENT       (CStringList) 2082602632 0 (CObList)))
FEATURES             Location/Qualifiers
     misc_feature    1..4
                     /vntifkey="21"
                     /label=Adapter\ATGG
     promoter        5..21
                     /vntifkey="30"
                     /label=T7\promoter
     operon          24..47
                     /vntifkey="103"
                     /label=lac\operator
     misc_feature    441..444
                     /vntifkey="21"
                     /label=Adapter\CCCT
     terminator      393..440
                     /vntifkey="43"
                     /label=T7\terminator
     misc_feature    3203..3206
                     /vntifkey="21"
                     /label=Adapter\AGCG
     misc_feature    3207..8214
                     /vntifkey="21"
                     /label=pET28a\backbone
     promoter        445..461
                     /vntifkey="30"
                     /label=T7\Promoter
     operon          464..487
                     /vntifkey="103"
                     /label=lac\operator
     terminator      3155..3202
                     /vntifkey="43"
                     /label=T7\Terminator
     CDS             86..388
                     /vntifkey="4"
                     /label=Lan3_Prec_WP_044199333.1
     CDS             502..3150
                     /vntifkey="4"
                     /label=Lan3_WP_044199333.1
BASE COUNT     1864 a      2185 c      2193 g      1972 t 
ORIGIN
        1 atggtaatac gactcactat aggggaattg tgagcggata acaattccaa ggagatatac 
       61 aatgcaccac caccaccacc acgcaatgaa tgaaaccatt caggatattc gctccaaagt 
      121 acaagatctg ctgaatcgcg cgcaagtgga cgcgagcttt cgccagtcaa tgcagatgaa 
      181 ccccgcagcg gctctgtgca cagccggggt tcctaacgca gtggccctgg tttcgcaaga 
      241 tgagattgcc gattgcagct ggacctgtct gtggacttgc tcttggacat cataaccagg 
      301 cagacttggc ggtaggtcct agtgcagcgg gacttttttt ctatagtcct tgagaggagg 
      361 agtcgtcagt ccagatacct ttgatgtccg gtctagcata accccttggg gcctctaaac 
      421 gggtcttgag gggttttttg cccttaatac gactcactat aggggaattg tgagcggata 
      481 acaattccaa ggagatatac aatgactgca gatccctttc ttgagcttat ttctgaagcg 
      541 tgtgcaagtc atccgggttt tcaagatggt tggcagttgc acccgccgtc tcgtggatgg 
      601 attcgcgtga ctccgttgca ctctacgctt cctaaacaag gctggaaatt gcacctgacc 
      661 gccggcgagc agagtagccg ccaaattttg acacaggcct tgcccgtctt actggaagaa 
      721 caagcagcat tcaaagtggc tgctagtcaa caagtgttgg gcgatttgaa cgaaggtcgt 
      781 agtggattaa gtcaagtggg taaatttctt actatttacc cgcgtgatga ggcacatgcc 
      841 gtgcgtctgg cgacccgtct ggatgaagcg acacgcggac tttctggccc tcaaattccg 
      901 tctgaccgtc agcttcgtcc gggatcttgt gtattctacc gctacggttc tttctcaggc 
      961 cgtcatatgc aactgcctat tggcgaactg gtcgagattc tggaagcacc ggatggccaa 
     1021 cttttcccgg acaaacgtga atcggtttat cgtgcaccgc cgccttgggt tcgtgatcca 
     1081 tttactaccg gccctgggcc agcggaaccg ccgaaggcag cccctggagt tattgccggc 
     1141 cattacgcaa ctgtagccag cattcatcgc tcggcccgct ctcaagtgtt tcttgcaatt 
     1201 gatctcaaag agatgcgtaa atgtgtatta aaacaagtta aacgtgccgc aggtgacggc 
     1261 gatgcgggac gtcgtcgttt gcatcacgaa atggaagtgc tgacagcgct ggcaccaagt 
     1321 ccgtggtttc ctactccgta tcagtttgtc gaagatgaaa cgtcggcata tcttgcaatg 
     1381 gaagatatcg aaggagatac ccttagtgct catattcaaa agttgtcagc acgcggatgc 
     1441 tttgcctcag aagcgcagct ggtgtcatgg ggtagccaac tcgctgaagc tctcggctct 
     1501 atgcacgaac gtggactggt gttttcggac ctgaagagcg ctaatgtcct tgtcccacct 
     1561 caaggaaaat tgcgcctgat cgatttggaa cttgcacatg gcgcatcact gcctcgtgtg 
     1621 gaaggtgcgg ggaagggaac tcatggctac atgactccgg cccaagcgtc tggtcagcca 
     1681 tcgaccgcag cagatgatat ctatgcgctt ggtgcgctgc tctactttgc agccaccggt 
     1741 gcagaaccga gccacgctcc gtcaggctcg ttgttggtac gccccctgtc acgcctcaac 
     1801 ccttcccttt caccagcctt agaggcgctt attacccgtt gtttagcacc agaacatgca 
     1861 cctcagtcga tgcgtgaagt tgcgcaggcg ttggcacaga tgggaacacc gtcgaccacg 
     1921 gcacagttaa ccccggcaga tcgtgcccct agcgcagcac caccgggcga tctgtatcgt 
     1981 actcaagcat tacgtttagg tgatactctt gtccatacgg cacaacgtga tccaagcacg 
     2041 ggtgctgttt tctggaacca cggtcatccc ctcaacggtg gcttacctag ccgtgatatt 
     2101 aatttaggat ccgcgggcat tttgctggct ctgagcgctt tggtgtcgac ttttcagaaa 
     2161 ccatcgcatc gtgccacgct ggcagaagca gccgcctggc tggccaaagc acctcgtcct 
     2221 gaaggaccgc cgaaccctgg cttatacgtg ggtgaagcgg gtgtaggtct tgcattactg 
     2281 cgtgcaggac gtacccttga ggatgaaggt ttggttcaag cggccctgga acgtgcacgc 
     2341 gccgttgcac cactgccgtt tgcatctcct gatgtattca atggaacggc gggtcgcgtg 
     2401 cgttttcatt tagaagtttg gcgcgaactg gatagtgcag aaaacttgca agcggccctg 
     2461 acagcaggca caagcctctt atacagcgca cagcgcagcg aagccggaga actgaaatgg 
     2521 gcgattccgc caggctatga aggcctttct gggaatattc aactgggcta tgcgcatgga 
     2581 gccgcaggta ttgcggatac cttgctggat ttgtatgaag ccacgcgtga acagcgtttc 
     2641 cttgaagcag cgtgcggcgc tggacgttgg cttctcgctc aggcggctcc cgctttagaa 
     2701 gatggttcag gactgtgttg gccctcgcaa gcgggtgccg ccccgcatgc ggcgttttgg 
     2761 tgtcatggtt ccgccggtgt aggaaaattc tttctgcatg cagcgcgtct ggaagcgctt 
     2821 ccggaagcgg caaccgtggt tgagcgctgt ttcaaaacgg tggcgcgcgg tactcgctgg 
     2881 gcgaaccctg tacaatgtca tggactctct ggtaatttag aattcctgtt ggatgtttat 
     2941 caggcgaccc gtaaaccgga gcatcttgaa gcagtgcaag agctggtggg cttattacaa 
     3001 gcgtttgcag tagagaaaga aggacacctg tattggcccg cagaaaatcc ttttctcctg 
     3061 agtccgagtt atatggttgg ttacgccggc gtggcagcat gcctgttgcg tctggccgaa 
     3121 cccgaacagc gtgcgtcttt gttgcgctaa cggtctagca taaccccttg gggcctctaa 
     3181 acgggtcttg aggggttttt tgagcgctga aaggaggaac tatatccgga ttggcgaatg 
     3241 ggnnnnnnnn nnnnnnnnnn nnnnnnnnnn nnnnnnnnnn nnnnnnnnnn nnnnnnnnnn 
     3301 nnnnnnnnnn nnnnnnnnnn nnnnnnnnnn nnnnnnnnnn nnnnnnnnnn nnnnnnnnnn 
     3361 nnnnnncnnn nnnnnnnnnn nnnnnnnnnn nnnnnnnnnn nnnnnnnnnn nnnnnnnnnn 
     3421 nnnnnnnnnn nnnnnnnnnn nnnnnnnnnn nnnnnnnnan nnnnnnnnnn nnnnnnnnnn 
     3481 nnnnnnnnnn nnnnnnnnnn nnnnnnnncc tttgacgttg gagtccacgt tctttnnnnn 
     3541 nnnnnnnnnn nnnnnnnnnn nnnnnnnnnn nnaccctatc tcggtctatt cttttgattt 
     3601 ataagggatt ttgccgattt cggcctattg gttaaaaaat gagctgattt aacaaaaatt 
     3661 taacgcgaat tttaacaaaa tattaacgtt tacaatttca ggtggcactt ttcggggaaa 
     3721 tgtgcgcgga acccctattt gtttattttt ctaaatacat tcaaatatgt atccgctcat 
     3781 gaattaattc ttagaaaaac tcatcgagca tcaaatgaaa ctgcaattta ttcatatcag 
     3841 gattatcaat accatatttt tgaaaaagcc gtttctgtaa tgaaggagaa aactcaccga 
     3901 ggcagttcca taggatggca agatcctggt atcggtctgc gattccgact cgtccaacat 
     3961 caatacaacc tattaatttc ccctcgtcaa aaataaggtt atcaagtgag aaatcaccat 
     4021 gagtgacgac tgaatccggt gagaatggca aaagtttatg catttctttc cagacttgtt 
     4081 caacaggcca gccattacgc tcgtcatcaa aatcactcgc atcaaccaaa ccgttattca 
     4141 ttcgtgattg cgcctgagcg agacgaaata cgcgatcgct gttaaaagga caattacaaa 
     4201 caggaatcga atgcaaccgg cgcaggaaca ctgccagcgc atcaacaata ttttcacctg 
     4261 aatcaggata ttcttctaat acctggaatg ctgttttccc ggggatcgca gtggtgagta 
     4321 accatgcatc atcaggagta cggataaaat gcttgatggt cggaagaggc ataaattccg 
     4381 tcagccagtt tagtctgacc atctcatctg taacatcatt ggcaacgcta cctttgccat 
     4441 gtttcagaaa caactctggc gcatcgggct tcccatacaa tcgatagatt gtcgcacctg 
     4501 attgcccgac attatcgcga gcccatttat acccatataa atcagcatcc atgttggaat 
     4561 ttaatcgcgg cctagagcaa gacgtttccc gttgaatatg gctcataaca ccccttgtat 
     4621 tactgtttat gtaagcagac agttttattg ttcatgacca aaatccctta acgtgagttt 
     4681 tcgttccact gagcgtcaga ccccgtagaa aagatcaaag gatcttcttg agatcctttt 
     4741 tttctgcgcg taatctgctg cttgcaaaca aaaaaaccac cgctaccagc ggtggtttgt 
     4801 ttgccggatc aagagctacc aactcttttt ccgaaggtaa ctggcttcag cagagcgcag 
     4861 ataccaaata ctgtccttct agtgtagccg tagttaggcc accacttcaa gaactctgta 
     4921 gcaccgccta catacctcgc tctgctaatc ctgttaccag tggctgctgc cagtggcgat 
     4981 aagtcgtgtc ttaccgggtt ggactcaaga cgatagttac cggataaggc gcagcggtcg 
     5041 ggctgaacgg ggggttcgtg cacacagccc agcttggagc gaacgaccta caccgaactg 
     5101 agatacctac agcgtgagct atgagaaagc gccacgcttc ccgaagggag aaaggcggac 
     5161 aggtatccgg taagcggcag ggtcggaaca ggagagcgca cgagggagct tccaggggga 
     5221 aacgcctggt atctttatag tcctgtcggg tttcgccacc tctgacttga gcgtcgattt 
     5281 ttgtgatgct cgtcaggggg gcggagccta tggaaaaacg ccagcaacgc ggccttttta 
     5341 cggttcctgg ccttttgctg gccttttgct cacatgttct ttcctgcgtt atcccctgat 
     5401 tctgtggata accgtattac cgcctttgag tgagctgata ccgctcgccg cagccgaacg 
     5461 accgagcgca gcgagtcagt gagcgaggaa gcggaagagc gcctgatgcg gtattttctc 
     5521 cttacgcatc tgtgcggtat ttcacaccgc atatatggtg cactctcagt acaatctgct 
     5581 ctgatgccgc atagttaagc cagtatacac tccgctatcg ctacgtgact gggtcatggc 
     5641 tgcgccccga cacccgccaa cacccgctga cgcgccctga cgggcttgtc tgctcccggc 
     5701 atccgcttac agacaagctg tgaccgtctc cgggagctgc atgtgtcaga ggttttcacc 
     5761 gtcatcaccg aaacgcgcga ggcagctgcg gtaaagctca tcagcgtggt cgtgaagcga 
     5821 ttcacagatg tctgcctgtt catccgcgtc cagctcgttg agtttctcca gaagcgttaa 
     5881 tgtctggctt ctgataaagc gggccatgtt aagggcggtt ttttcctgtt tggtcactga 
     5941 tgcctccgtg taagggggat ttctgttcat gggggtaatg ataccgatga aacgagagag 
     6001 gatgctcacg atacgggtta ctgatgatga acatgcccgg ttactggaac gttgtgaggg 
     6061 taaacaactg gcggtatgga tgcggcggga ccagagaaaa atcactcagg gtcaatgcca 
     6121 gcgcttcgtt aatacagatg taggtgttcc acagggtagc cagcagcatc ctgcgatgca 
     6181 gatccggaac ataatggtgc agggcgctga cttccgcgtt tccagacttt acgaaacacg 
     6241 gaaaccgaag accattcatg ttgttgctca ggtcgcagac gttttgcagc agcagtcgct 
     6301 tcacgttcgc tcgcgtatcg gtgattcatt ctgctaacca gtaaggcaac cccgccagcc 
     6361 tagccgggtc ctcaacgaca ggagcacgat catgcgcacc cgtggggccg ccatgccggc 
     6421 gataatggcc tgcttctcgc cgaaacgttt ggtggcggga ccagtgacga aggcttgagc 
     6481 gagggcgtgc aagattccga ataccgcaag cgacaggccg atcatcgtcg cgctccagcg 
     6541 aaagcggtcc tcgccgaaaa tgacccagag cgctgccggc acctgtccta cgagttgcat 
     6601 gataaagaag acagtcataa gtgcggcgac gatagtcatg ccccgcgccc accggaagga 
     6661 gctgactggg ttgaaggctc tcaagggcat cggtcgagat cccggtgcct aatgagtgag 
     6721 ctaacttaca ttaattgcgt tgcgctcact gcccgctttc cagtcgggaa acctgtcgtg 
     6781 ccagctgcat taatgaatcg gccaacgcgc ggggagaggc ggtttgcgta ttgggcgcca 
     6841 gggtggtttt tcttttcacc agtgagacgg gcaacagctg attgcccttc accgcctggc 
     6901 cctgagagag ttgcagcaag cggtccacgc tggtttgccc cagcaggcga aaatcctgtt 
     6961 tgatggtggt taacggcggg atataacatg agctgtcttc ggtatcgtcg tatcccacta 
     7021 ccgagatatc cgcaccaacg cgcagcccgg actcggtaat ggcgcgcatt gcgcccagcg 
     7081 ccatctgatc gttggcaacc agcatcgcag tgggaacgat gccctcattc agcatttgca 
     7141 tggtttgttg aaaaccggac atggcactcc agtcgccttc ccgttccgct atcggctgaa 
     7201 tttgattgcg agtgagatat ttatgccagc cagccagacg cagacgcgcc gagacagaac 
     7261 ttaatgggcc cgctaacagc gcgatttgct ggtgacccaa tgcgaccaga tgctccacgc 
     7321 ccagtcgcgt accgtcttca tgggagaaaa taatactgtt gatgggtgtc tggtcagaga 
     7381 catcaagaaa taacgccgga acattagtgc aggcagcttc cacagcaatg gcatcctggt 
     7441 catccagcgg atagttaatg atcagcccac tgacgcgttg cgcgagaaga ttgtgcaccg 
     7501 ccgctttaca ggcttcgacg ccgcttcgtt ctaccatcga caccaccacg ctggcaccca 
     7561 gttgatcggc gcgagattta atcgccgcga caatttgcga cggcgcgtgc agggccagac 
     7621 tggaggtggc aacgccaatc agcaacgact gtttgcccgc cagttgttgt gccacgcggt 
     7681 tgggaatgta attcagctcc gccatcgccg cttccacttt ttcccgcgtt ttcgcagaaa 
     7741 cgtggctggc ctggttcacc acgcgggaaa cggtctgata agagacaccg gcatactctg 
     7801 cgacatcgta taacgttact ggtttcacat tcaccaccct gaattgactc tcttccgggc 
     7861 gctatcatgc cataccgcga aaggttttgc gccattcgat ggtgtccggg atctcgacgc 
     7921 tctcccttat gcgactcctg cattaggaag cagcccagta gtaggttgag gccgttgagc 
     7981 accgccgccg caaggaatgg tgcatgcaag gagatggcgc ccaacagtcc cccggccacg 
     8041 gggcctgcca ccatacccac gccgaaacaa gcgctcatga gcccgaagtg gcgagcccga 
     8101 tcttccccat cggtgatgtc ggcgatatag gcgccagcaa ccgcacctgt ggcgccggtg 
     8161 atgccggcca cgatgcgtcc ggcgtagagg atcgagatct cgatcccgcg aaat 
//
