# Supplementary material for: A scalable platform to discover antimicrobials of ribosomal origin
Source: Nat Commun. 2022 Oct 17;13:6135. doi: 10.1038/s41467-022-33890-w (PMC9576775; doi:10.1038/s41467-022-33890-w)
Supplement: Supplementary file 5 — Supplementary Data 2 [file 41467_2022_33890_MOESM5_ESM.zip › Supplementary Data 2/64.gb]

LOCUS       Exported                9405 bp ds-DNA     circular SYN 26-DEC-2019
DEFINITION  synthetic circular DNA
ACCESSION   .
VERSION     .
KEYWORDS    pET28a CrtE B I T7 promtoer and terminator with spacers
SOURCE      synthetic DNA construct
  ORGANISM  synthetic DNA construct
REFERENCE   1  (bases 1 to 9405)
  AUTHORS   .
  TITLE     Direct Submission
  JOURNAL   Exported Thursday, Dec 26, 2019 from SnapGene 4.3.11
            https://www.snapgene.com
COMMENT     ORIGDB|GenBank
FEATURES             Location/Qualifiers
     source          1..9405
                     /organism="synthetic DNA construct"
                     /mol_type="other DNA"
     misc_feature    1..4
                     /label=Adapter ATGG
                     /label=Adapter\ATGG
                     /note="/vntifkey=21"
     promoter        5..21
                     /label=T7 promoter
                     /label=T7\promoter
                     /note="/vntifkey=30"
     operon          24..47
                     /label=lac operator
                     /label=lac\operator
                     /note="/vntifkey=103"
     misc_feature    86..388
                     /label=lap_prec_WP_010770535.1
     terminator      393..440
                     /label=T7 terminator
                     /label=T7\terminator
                     /note="/vntifkey=43"
     misc_feature    441..444
                     /label=Adapter CCCT
                     /label=Adapter\CCCT
                     /note="/vntifkey=21"
     promoter        445..461
                     /label=T7 Promoter
                     /label=T7\Promoter
                     /note="/vntifkey=30"
     operon          464..487
                     /label=lac operator
                     /label=lac\operator
                     /note="/vntifkey=103"
     misc_feature    502..1347
                     /label=lap_WP_010770536.1
     terminator      1352..1399
                     /label=T7 Terminator
                     /label=T7\Terminator
                     /note="/vntifkey=43"
     misc_feature    1400..1403
                     /label=Adapter GCTC
                     /label=Adapter\GCTC
                     /note="/vntifkey=21"
     promoter        1404..1460
                     /label=T7 Promoter
                     /label=T7\Promoter
                     /note="/vntifkey=30"
     misc_feature    1461..2081
                     /label=lap_WP_034859983.1
     terminator      2086..2133
                     /label=T7 Terminator
                     /label=T7\Terminator
                     /note="/vntifkey=43"
     misc_feature    2134..2137
                     /label=Adapter CGGT
                     /label=Adapter\CGGT
                     /note="/vntifkey=21"
     promoter        2138..2194
                     /label=T7 Promoter
                     /label=T7\Promoter
                     /note="/vntifkey=30"
     misc_feature    2195..3178
                     /label=lap_WP_010770538.1
     terminator      3183..3230
                     /label=T7 Terminator
                     /label=T7\Terminator
                     /note="/vntifkey=43"
     misc_feature    3231..3234
                     /label=Adapter GTGC
     promoter        3235..3251
                     /label=T7 Promoter
                     /label=T7\Promoter
                     /note="/vntifkey=30"
     operon          3254..3277
                     /label=lac operator
                     /label=lac\operator
                     /note="/vntifkey=103"
     misc_feature    3292..4341
                     /label=lap_WP_010770539.1
     terminator      4346..4393
                     /label=T7 Terminator
                     /label=T7\Terminator
                     /note="/vntifkey=43"
     misc_feature    4394..4397
                     /label=Adapter AGCG
     misc_feature    4398..9405
                     /label=pET28a backbone
                     /label=pET28a\backbone
                     /note="/vntifkey=21"
ORIGIN
        1 atggtaatac gactcactat aggggaattg tgagcggata acaattccaa ggagatatac
       61 aatgcaccac caccaccacc acgcaatggt ttcgtcgagt aagaacaaga gcaaaatcca
      121 agagactctc ttcagtacga ataacttttc aagtttccgt aaacacggtt ttgacagcgt
      181 tagtttcagt gcaaccagta tcagtttgtc aaagggtaac tcgaatggcg gcggtggtgg
      241 aggaggcggc ggcggcggat gttgttgctg ttgctgttgt tgttgcggaa gcggaagcgc
      301 taccctcgag gagatcggga aataactggt gctgctctat acgtatcgta gccctgcaaa
      361 taacgtacgt accgccttac agttgccgcg gtctagcata accccttggg gcctctaaac
      421 gggtcttgag gggttttttg cccttaatac gactcactat aggggaattg tgagcggata
      481 acaattccaa ggagatatac aatggagttc gaagtaaaac cgtacttgat ctactcactg
      541 aatgaggaag agacgaccat cgtccaaacg cgtgagagtt cattcgccac aaagtcagcg
      601 gaactgatcg agttcctgtc ttaccttgaa atcaataaga ttgagaagat cagctttgag
      661 gatatgatca caatgttcgg ttcgcatgat cttgcacaaa gtagtattga gttcctgctt
      721 tcgtacagta tccttaaacc cttccaaacc aagtatctta ctaagaagga agaaattacg
      781 ttcttctcaa acgatgactc ctttaacgac cttgtcaata ttttctggaa ggaccgcaat
      841 gtggattcgc aggaactcaa agagttcgaa ctgttcgata aggaaaacaa cttggtgatc
      901 gtttcattga acccgtttag ccttaaacaa cttaaggaaa tcgtaagcct catcaagaag
      961 gactcttcga acatttacaa gttcattttc ccatacggcc atggtgtgta tctgtccaat
     1021 tactacagcc cactgtgggg taacccttgt ccgctgtgtt tcttctactc tattgagtcg
     1081 tacttgcgtg gatcccagac cggcaaggac aatctgaact tccaagtcat ggtggatctg
     1141 ttctacaagg agaagggcac gtatgagtac aacgggctcc tgaagttgga agattggctt
     1201 ccggtattct cccaattaaa taaggacttc aatctggaag aggatgttat ttctgaggtg
     1261 gacgacgtgc ttaagatcga tctcgttggc aacacgctgt cgtatgacac ttgctacctc
     1321 tgggagatgt gcgattgcta cgagtgacgg tctagcataa ccccttgggg cctctaaacg
     1381 ggtcttgagg ggttttttgg ctctaatacg actcactata ggggaattgt gagcggataa
     1441 caattccaag gagatataca atgaataaga actactggaa tgagttgggc tctcagctgg
     1501 tcgaccgcga gattgagaag aaaatccaaa agatgtatca atattcgctg cctaagcgta
     1561 agatcgactt gaatgagaag aaggagatgt ccaagggctc taagattcgc acgccagata
     1621 ttgttctgaa ccgcatcgaa gtcgtcgact gccagtacga ggctcttacg tctatctttt
     1681 ataatctccg caaatacatc gaggtcaatc aattctctct ttgttttccc gtcatgtact
     1741 ttgcaggcaa ttcatcaagc gacatggagc gtggtagtta tatgttcgac tttgagaaga
     1801 atcaaattgt acagatcggg aaagatccaa ttgtcactga aaacacggcg ggccttttct
     1861 ctatcttttg gcttctggac atcgattcct cgatcattct gtatggccgc agctcactct
     1921 ttatgggcat caaggaagtg atgaacgtgc gtgaggcggc atgccgcaat gtaaagaaga
     1981 agctcttgcc tgtgtgcctg aaccatcaac gtattttaaa ggacatgaat atcaacccaa
     2041 aactggcgta tctgatcgag agcgactcca ttatcggttg acggtctagc ataacccctt
     2101 ggggcctcta aacgggtctt gaggggtttt ttgcggttaa tacgactcac tataggggaa
     2161 ttgtgagcgg ataacaattc caaggagata tacaatgaat caaattttgc tcctggttcg
     2221 tcgtgttatc aacattttca gcaagatcta ccaagagtac ggagtgtcaa acagcttcga
     2281 gatcaacaag tggaagttat tctatttaaa cggtaagaag ctcaaaattg gcaattatta
     2341 tttcccgtca gatggtactg ccatcaatcg caccaaagaa ctgtcgattc gtaagtcata
     2401 ctcagaatac ctggagcgtt tccgcctggg catcggcggg tacaccgatt ctggagtgca
     2461 catcacgtac ggtgagaatg acgtgtatgg ctacatcgac accaccggca ctgcaaccgg
     2521 cactatgagt tctcaattga tctacaaggg cctgagtgaa ctcatcgaga agaacgagct
     2581 gtttctgttt tggtatacca gcgatggcga acgcttacag atccaactta gtccaaagga
     2641 gcttgagctg attcgtgact tgaattttat tgcaattgag cataaaatct ttgcaatccg
     2701 caacctgagc aacttctata cggtcatcgt gatcagcttt agcaacaagc aaatcaccgg
     2761 ttgcggaatt gcgtgcgaaa atagcatcga ggtagcggtg gagaaggcca ttctggaaaa
     2821 taaactttcg gaatggcagc actacaagaa ccccaacagc aagttctact ctgacacatg
     2881 ccaaaatatt gaggctatct acgactacat taactacctt tctaatcaca cccagcaata
     2941 cttatgtcac aattatgata gtgtcacaca gaatctcgtt cttgaagaga agattcaacg
     3001 cccggagatc gttctgttgg gtaaaagcca gtgtgacaac gaaaagactg tcaagctggt
     3061 gtctcgctat cttttgaatt gtattccttc taaggaatac ctgcttctga gcacgaaaca
     3121 actcatcctg aaggggattg attttaattc tgctcccatg gactgtttac tgatctgacg
     3181 gtctagcata accccttggg gcctctaaac gggtcttgag gggttttttg gtgctaatac
     3241 gactcactat aggggaattg tgagcggata acaattccaa ggagatatac aatgcgtggg
     3301 ttccttcaaa attccgccga aattttctct caacgtggta tgttcttaaa tcatcatttc
     3361 aataattata tggtgcgtga ggagaagcgc atcgttgaag cttacgaggt agggtttgag
     3421 aaccgcagtt caaatttaaa gaaaatcttc ggggaattct tcgagcgcga ggttttaatc
     3481 aataccaacg tgtcaaagaa cttggacatc tacacatcat cgctggtgaa acgtgcgact
     3541 aagaagttcc cgtccggcat tttcattgcg aaggaccgtt tcgtggattc gtgtggcatg
     3601 gccagccaca cgaactcgtc agacgttatt aaaacgagct tcttcgagtt ctttgagcgc
     3661 caatcgttga ttaccagcta tctgagcaag aacgtgagcc cagagattat cttggggaag
     3721 gatatcacgt tagaaaagac cgagatttac cttaagaatt acgtagacac cattcgctac
     3781 ttcaatatta gcttatcaaa ccgtatctac gtaattctct gcattggata cggggacaat
     3841 aagtgcatcg gtttgggcac ttcagacaat atgcaaaccg cgatcatcaa atcgcaaatt
     3901 gaggcactcc aatacttcgc gactgacttc tccaagtaca actctaatag ctcgctcttc
     3961 gactcgatcg acaacaagaa agacctgtac cattccaagt tcgacagcct gcagaccaag
     4021 gaatttatca acctttactc ctacttactc gacggcacag cgcctaagaa gatcgcgaaa
     4081 gactcaaatc aaaatatcga ctcatcgttt gatttcgact ctttcattgc atactgcaat
     4141 actgagctga agatggtgcc attaatcgcc gtgttttatc cgaatgaaaa gatcgcccac
     4201 ctgaaggtgg tgaagattca tgacgagaat tggtttcctc atatcaaccc ggagtactac
     4261 aaaagcagca gtattgattt cgtttcagat gtgattaaca cccccttgga taaatccatc
     4321 acctacttgc cctttccatg acggtctagc ataacccctt ggggcctcta aacgggtctt
     4381 gaggggtttt ttgagcgctg aaaggaggaa ctatatccgg attggcgaat gggnnnnnnn
     4441 nnnnnnnnnn nnnnnnnnnn nnnnnnnnnn nnnnnnnnnn nnnnnnnnnn nnnnnnnnnn
     4501 nnnnnnnnnn nnnnnnnnnn nnnnnnnnnn nnnnnnnnnn nnnnnnnnnn nnnnnnncnn
     4561 nnnnnnnnnn nnnnnnnnnn nnnnnnnnnn nnnnnnnnnn nnnnnnnnnn nnnnnnnnnn
     4621 nnnnnnnnnn nnnnnnnnnn nnnnnnnnna nnnnnnnnnn nnnnnnnnnn nnnnnnnnnn
     4681 nnnnnnnnnn nnnnnnnnnc ctttgacgtt ggagtccacg ttctttnnnn nnnnnnnnnn
     4741 nnnnnnnnnn nnnnnnnnnn nnnaccctat ctcggtctat tcttttgatt tataagggat
     4801 tttgccgatt tcggcctatt ggttaaaaaa tgagctgatt taacaaaaat ttaacgcgaa
     4861 ttttaacaaa atattaacgt ttacaatttc aggtggcact tttcggggaa atgtgcgcgg
     4921 aacccctatt tgtttatttt tctaaataca ttcaaatatg tatccgctca tgaattaatt
     4981 cttagaaaaa ctcatcgagc atcaaatgaa actgcaattt attcatatca ggattatcaa
     5041 taccatattt ttgaaaaagc cgtttctgta atgaaggaga aaactcaccg aggcagttcc
     5101 ataggatggc aagatcctgg tatcggtctg cgattccgac tcgtccaaca tcaatacaac
     5161 ctattaattt cccctcgtca aaaataaggt tatcaagtga gaaatcacca tgagtgacga
     5221 ctgaatccgg tgagaatggc aaaagtttat gcatttcttt ccagacttgt tcaacaggcc
     5281 agccattacg ctcgtcatca aaatcactcg catcaaccaa accgttattc attcgtgatt
     5341 gcgcctgagc gagacgaaat acgcgatcgc tgttaaaagg acaattacaa acaggaatcg
     5401 aatgcaaccg gcgcaggaac actgccagcg catcaacaat attttcacct gaatcaggat
     5461 attcttctaa tacctggaat gctgttttcc cggggatcgc agtggtgagt aaccatgcat
     5521 catcaggagt acggataaaa tgcttgatgg tcggaagagg cataaattcc gtcagccagt
     5581 ttagtctgac catctcatct gtaacatcat tggcaacgct acctttgcca tgtttcagaa
     5641 acaactctgg cgcatcgggc ttcccataca atcgatagat tgtcgcacct gattgcccga
     5701 cattatcgcg agcccattta tacccatata aatcagcatc catgttggaa tttaatcgcg
     5761 gcctagagca agacgtttcc cgttgaatat ggctcataac accccttgta ttactgttta
     5821 tgtaagcaga cagttttatt gttcatgacc aaaatccctt aacgtgagtt ttcgttccac
     5881 tgagcgtcag accccgtaga aaagatcaaa ggatcttctt gagatccttt ttttctgcgc
     5941 gtaatctgct gcttgcaaac aaaaaaacca ccgctaccag cggtggtttg tttgccggat
     6001 caagagctac caactctttt tccgaaggta actggcttca gcagagcgca gataccaaat
     6061 actgtccttc tagtgtagcc gtagttaggc caccacttca agaactctgt agcaccgcct
     6121 acatacctcg ctctgctaat cctgttacca gtggctgctg ccagtggcga taagtcgtgt
     6181 cttaccgggt tggactcaag acgatagtta ccggataagg cgcagcggtc gggctgaacg
     6241 gggggttcgt gcacacagcc cagcttggag cgaacgacct acaccgaact gagataccta
     6301 cagcgtgagc tatgagaaag cgccacgctt cccgaaggga gaaaggcgga caggtatccg
     6361 gtaagcggca gggtcggaac aggagagcgc acgagggagc ttccaggggg aaacgcctgg
     6421 tatctttata gtcctgtcgg gtttcgccac ctctgacttg agcgtcgatt tttgtgatgc
     6481 tcgtcagggg ggcggagcct atggaaaaac gccagcaacg cggccttttt acggttcctg
     6541 gccttttgct ggccttttgc tcacatgttc tttcctgcgt tatcccctga ttctgtggat
     6601 aaccgtatta ccgcctttga gtgagctgat accgctcgcc gcagccgaac gaccgagcgc
     6661 agcgagtcag tgagcgagga agcggaagag cgcctgatgc ggtattttct ccttacgcat
     6721 ctgtgcggta tttcacaccg catatatggt gcactctcag tacaatctgc tctgatgccg
     6781 catagttaag ccagtataca ctccgctatc gctacgtgac tgggtcatgg ctgcgccccg
     6841 acacccgcca acacccgctg acgcgccctg acgggcttgt ctgctcccgg catccgctta
     6901 cagacaagct gtgaccgtct ccgggagctg catgtgtcag aggttttcac cgtcatcacc
     6961 gaaacgcgcg aggcagctgc ggtaaagctc atcagcgtgg tcgtgaagcg attcacagat
     7021 gtctgcctgt tcatccgcgt ccagctcgtt gagtttctcc agaagcgtta atgtctggct
     7081 tctgataaag cgggccatgt taagggcggt tttttcctgt ttggtcactg atgcctccgt
     7141 gtaaggggga tttctgttca tgggggtaat gataccgatg aaacgagaga ggatgctcac
     7201 gatacgggtt actgatgatg aacatgcccg gttactggaa cgttgtgagg gtaaacaact
     7261 ggcggtatgg atgcggcggg accagagaaa aatcactcag ggtcaatgcc agcgcttcgt
     7321 taatacagat gtaggtgttc cacagggtag ccagcagcat cctgcgatgc agatccggaa
     7381 cataatggtg cagggcgctg acttccgcgt ttccagactt tacgaaacac ggaaaccgaa
     7441 gaccattcat gttgttgctc aggtcgcaga cgttttgcag cagcagtcgc ttcacgttcg
     7501 ctcgcgtatc ggtgattcat tctgctaacc agtaaggcaa ccccgccagc ctagccgggt
     7561 cctcaacgac aggagcacga tcatgcgcac ccgtggggcc gccatgccgg cgataatggc
     7621 ctgcttctcg ccgaaacgtt tggtggcggg accagtgacg aaggcttgag cgagggcgtg
     7681 caagattccg aataccgcaa gcgacaggcc gatcatcgtc gcgctccagc gaaagcggtc
     7741 ctcgccgaaa atgacccaga gcgctgccgg cacctgtcct acgagttgca tgataaagaa
     7801 gacagtcata agtgcggcga cgatagtcat gccccgcgcc caccggaagg agctgactgg
     7861 gttgaaggct ctcaagggca tcggtcgaga tcccggtgcc taatgagtga gctaacttac
     7921 attaattgcg ttgcgctcac tgcccgcttt ccagtcggga aacctgtcgt gccagctgca
     7981 ttaatgaatc ggccaacgcg cggggagagg cggtttgcgt attgggcgcc agggtggttt
     8041 ttcttttcac cagtgagacg ggcaacagct gattgccctt caccgcctgg ccctgagaga
     8101 gttgcagcaa gcggtccacg ctggtttgcc ccagcaggcg aaaatcctgt ttgatggtgg
     8161 ttaacggcgg gatataacat gagctgtctt cggtatcgtc gtatcccact accgagatat
     8221 ccgcaccaac gcgcagcccg gactcggtaa tggcgcgcat tgcgcccagc gccatctgat
     8281 cgttggcaac cagcatcgca gtgggaacga tgccctcatt cagcatttgc atggtttgtt
     8341 gaaaaccgga catggcactc cagtcgcctt cccgttccgc tatcggctga atttgattgc
     8401 gagtgagata tttatgccag ccagccagac gcagacgcgc cgagacagaa cttaatgggc
     8461 ccgctaacag cgcgatttgc tggtgaccca atgcgaccag atgctccacg cccagtcgcg
     8521 taccgtcttc atgggagaaa ataatactgt tgatgggtgt ctggtcagag acatcaagaa
     8581 ataacgccgg aacattagtg caggcagctt ccacagcaat ggcatcctgg tcatccagcg
     8641 gatagttaat gatcagccca ctgacgcgtt gcgcgagaag attgtgcacc gccgctttac
     8701 aggcttcgac gccgcttcgt tctaccatcg acaccaccac gctggcaccc agttgatcgg
     8761 cgcgagattt aatcgccgcg acaatttgcg acggcgcgtg cagggccaga ctggaggtgg
     8821 caacgccaat cagcaacgac tgtttgcccg ccagttgttg tgccacgcgg ttgggaatgt
     8881 aattcagctc cgccatcgcc gcttccactt tttcccgcgt tttcgcagaa acgtggctgg
     8941 cctggttcac cacgcgggaa acggtctgat aagagacacc ggcatactct gcgacatcgt
     9001 ataacgttac tggtttcaca ttcaccaccc tgaattgact ctcttccggg cgctatcatg
     9061 ccataccgcg aaaggttttg cgccattcga tggtgtccgg gatctcgacg ctctccctta
     9121 tgcgactcct gcattaggaa gcagcccagt agtaggttga ggccgttgag caccgccgcc
     9181 gcaaggaatg gtgcatgcaa ggagatggcg cccaacagtc ccccggccac ggggcctgcc
     9241 accataccca cgccgaaaca agcgctcatg agcccgaagt ggcgagcccg atcttcccca
     9301 tcggtgatgt cggcgatata ggcgccagca accgcacctg tggcgccggt gatgccggcc
     9361 acgatgcgtc cggcgtagag gatcgagatc tcgatcccgc gaaat
//
