# Supplementary material for: A scalable platform to discover antimicrobials of ribosomal origin
Source: Nat Commun. 2022 Oct 17;13:6135. doi: 10.1038/s41467-022-33890-w (PMC9576775; doi:10.1038/s41467-022-33890-w)
Supplement: Supplementary file 5 — Supplementary Data 2 [file 41467_2022_33890_MOESM5_ESM.zip › Supplementary Data 2/8.gb]

LOCUS       pET28a\CrtE\B\I\T7\promtoer\and\terminator\with\spacers        8490 bp    DNA     circular     29-MAR-2016
SOURCE      
  ORGANISM  
COMMENT     This file is created by Vector NTI
            http://www.invitrogen.com/
COMMENT     ORIGDB|GenBank
COMMENT     VNTDATE|-11171271|
COMMENT     VNTDBDATE|-11171271|
COMMENT     LSOWNER|
COMMENT     VNTNAME|pET28a CrtE B I T7 promtoer and terminator with spacers|
COMMENT     VNTAUTHORNAME|Demo User|
COMMENT     Vector_NTI_Display_Data_(Do_Not_Edit!)
COMMENT     (SXF 
COMMENT      (CGexDoc "pET28a CrtE B I T7 promtoer and terminator with spacers" 0 8490 
COMMENT       (CDBMol 0 0 1 1 1 0 0 0 0 "" "" 0 0 0 0 (CObList) (CObList) (CObList) 
COMMENT        (CObList) -1 "") 
COMMENT       (CDocSetData 1 1 0 0 0 0 "MAIN" 1 1 1 1 0 0 1 1 0 1 10 10 4294967295 50 0 
COMMENT        1 0 (CHomObj 0 0 0 3 75) (CWordArray) (CWordArray) 
COMMENT        (CStringList "BsaI" "BbsI") (CStringList "atg" "gtg") 
COMMENT        (CStringList "taa" "tga" "tag") (CObList) 1 "{(0,1),2}" 0 0 "" 0 
COMMENT        4294967295 0 0 0 0 0 0 0 "MAIN" 0 0 30 0 
COMMENT        (CProteinMotifSearchObject 70 20 1 1 1 1 0 0 1 0 0 0 0 0)) 
COMMENT       (CMolPar 0 0 1 2763 2763 1 8490 0 0 0 0 0 0 0 0) (CStringList) 
COMMENT       (CStringList) (CObList) (COAPar 25 250 50 0 6 4 3 7) 
COMMENT       (COAPar 25 250 50 0 6 4 3 7) (COAPar 25 250 50 0 6 4 3 7) 
COMMENT       (CObList #0=(CRSite (CStringList) "BsaI" "ggtctc" 8 12 0 0 "") 
COMMENT        #1=(CRSite (CStringList) "BbsI" "gaagac" 9 13 4 6531 0 6891 0 7265 1 
COMMENT            7604 1 0 "")) 
COMMENT       (CObList 
COMMENT        #2=(CFSignal (CObList) "Adapter ATGG" 21 0 0 1 4 0 (CStringList) 
COMMENT            (CStringList) 1 1 1 1 "1..4") 
COMMENT        #3=(CFSignal (CObList) "T7 promoter" 30 0 0 5 21 0 (CStringList) 
COMMENT            (CStringList) 1 1 1 1 "5..21") 
COMMENT        #4=(CFSignal (CObList) "lac operator" 103 0 0 24 47 0 (CStringList) 
COMMENT            (CStringList) 1 1 1 1 "24..47") 
COMMENT        #5=(CFSignal (CObList) "Adapter CCCT" 21 0 0 441 444 0 (CStringList) 
COMMENT            (CStringList) 1 1 1 1 "441..444") 
COMMENT        #6=(CFSignal (CObList) "T7 terminator" 43 0 0 393 440 0 (CStringList) 
COMMENT            (CStringList) 1 1 1 1 "393..440") 
COMMENT        #7=(CFSignal (CObList) "Adapter AGCG" 21 0 0 3479 3482 0 (CStringList) 
COMMENT            (CStringList) 1 1 1 1 "3348..3351") 
COMMENT        #8=(CFSignal (CObList) "pET28a backbone" 21 0 0 3483 8490 0 
COMMENT            (CStringList) (CStringList) 1 1 1 1 "3352..8359") 
COMMENT        #9=(CFSignal (CObList) "T7 Promoter" 30 0 0 445 461 0 (CStringList) 
COMMENT            (CStringList) 1 1 1 1 "445..461") 
COMMENT        #10=(CFSignal (CObList) "lac operator" 103 0 0 464 487 0 (CStringList) 
COMMENT             (CStringList) 1 1 1 1 "464..487") 
COMMENT        #11=(CFSignal (CObList) "T7 Terminator" 43 0 0 3431 3478 0 (CStringList) 
COMMENT             (CStringList) 1 1 1 1 "2321..2368") 
COMMENT        #12=(CFSignal (CObList) "Lan3_Prec_WP_083560159.1" 4 0 0 86 388 0 
COMMENT             (CStringList) (CStringList) 1 1 1 1 "") 
COMMENT        #13=(CFSignal (CObList) "Lan3_WP_083560159.1" 4 0 0 502 3426 0 
COMMENT             (CStringList) (CStringList) 1 1 1 1 "")) (CObList) (CObList) 
COMMENT       (CObList) (CObList) (CObList) (CObList) 
COMMENT       (CTextView 0 
COMMENT        #14=(CGroupPar (CParagraph 0 (0 0) 1 2 0 0 180) 
COMMENT             (CObjectList 
COMMENT              #15=(CRefLinePar 
COMMENT                   (CLinePar (CParagraph 0 (0 0) 0 2 0 0 233) 
COMMENT                    "pET28a CrtE B I T7 promtoer and terminator with spacers" 2) 
COMMENT                   5 "" 0 4) 
COMMENT              #16=(CFolderPar 
COMMENT                   (CGroupPar (CParagraph 1 (0 0) 1 1 0 0 178) 
COMMENT                    (CObjectList 
COMMENT                     #17=(CLinePar (CParagraph 0 (0 0) 1 2 1 0 180) 
COMMENT                          "DNA 'pET28a CrtE B I T7 promtoer and terminator with spacers'" 
COMMENT                          1) 
COMMENT                     #18=(CLinePar (CParagraph 0 (0 0) 1 2 1 0 180) 
COMMENT                          "Local object" 1) 
COMMENT                     #19=(CLinePar (CParagraph 0 (0 0) 1 2 1 0 180) 
COMMENT                          "Created: 03/29/16 07:06PM" 1) 
COMMENT                     #20=(CLinePar (CParagraph 0 (0 0) 1 2 1 0 180) 
COMMENT                          "Last Modified: 03/29/16 07:06PM" 1) 
COMMENT                     #21=(CLinePar (CParagraph 0 (0 0) 1 2 1 0 180) 
COMMENT                          "length: 8490 bp" 1) 
COMMENT                     #22=(CLinePar (CParagraph 0 (0 0) 1 2 1 0 180) 
COMMENT                          "storage type: Basic" 1) 
COMMENT                     #23=(CLinePar (CParagraph 0 (0 0) 1 2 1 0 180) 
COMMENT                          "form: Circular" 1))) "General Description") 
COMMENT              #24=(CFolderPar 
COMMENT                   (CGroupPar (CParagraph 2 (0 0) 1 1 0 0 178) 
COMMENT                    (CObjectList 
COMMENT                     #25=(CLinePar (CParagraph 0 (0 0) 1 2 1 0 180) 
COMMENT                          "Original Source Database: GenBank" 1) 
COMMENT                     #26=(CLinePar (CParagraph 0 (0 0) 1 2 1 0 180) 
COMMENT                          "Modification Date in the Original DB: 29-MAR-2016" 1))) 
COMMENT                   "Standard Fields") 
COMMENT              #27=(CRefLinePar 
COMMENT                   (CLinePar (CParagraph 0 (0 0) 0 2 0 0 233) "Comments" 2) 1 "" 
COMMENT                   0 0) 
COMMENT              #28=(CFolderPar 
COMMENT                   (CGroupPar (CParagraph 8 (0 0) 1 2 0 0 178) (CObjectList)) 
COMMENT                   "Annotations") 
COMMENT              #29=(CFolderPar 
COMMENT                   (CGroupPar (CParagraph 12 (6 0) 1 1 0 0 178) 
COMMENT                    (CObjectList 
COMMENT                     #30=(CFolderPar 
COMMENT                          (CGroupPar (CParagraph 4 (7 4 0) 1 1 1 0 178) 
COMMENT                           (CObjectList 
COMMENT                            #31=(CFolderPar 
COMMENT                                 (CGroupPar 
COMMENT                                  (CParagraph 86 (3 #12# 0) 1 2 2 0 327) 
COMMENT                                  (CObjectList 
COMMENT                                   #32=(CLinePar 
COMMENT                                        (CParagraph 0 (0 0) 1 2 3 0 180) 
COMMENT                                        "Start: 86    End: 388 " 1))) 
COMMENT                                 "Lan3_Prec_WP_083560159.1") 
COMMENT                            #33=(CFolderPar 
COMMENT                                 (CGroupPar 
COMMENT                                  (CParagraph 502 (3 #13# 0) 1 2 2 0 327) 
COMMENT                                  (CObjectList 
COMMENT                                   #34=(CLinePar 
COMMENT                                        (CParagraph 0 (0 0) 1 2 3 0 180) 
COMMENT                                        "Start: 502   End: 3426" 1))) 
COMMENT                                 "Lan3_WP_083560159.1"))) "CDS (2 total)") 
COMMENT                     #35=(CFolderPar 
COMMENT                          (CGroupPar (CParagraph 21 (7 21 0) 1 1 1 0 178) 
COMMENT                           (CObjectList 
COMMENT                            #36=(CFolderPar 
COMMENT                                 (CGroupPar (CParagraph 1 (3 #2# 0) 1 2 2 0 194) 
COMMENT                                  (CObjectList 
COMMENT                                   #37=(CLinePar 
COMMENT                                        (CParagraph 0 (0 0) 1 2 3 0 180) 
COMMENT                                        "Start: 1     End: 4   " 1) 
COMMENT                                   #38=(CLinePar 
COMMENT                                        (CParagraph 0 (0 0) 1 2 3 0 180) 
COMMENT                                        "Original Location Description:" 1) 
COMMENT                                   #39=(CLinePar 
COMMENT                                        (CParagraph 0 (0 0) 1 2 3 0 180) 
COMMENT                                        "   1..4" 1))) "Adapter ATGG") 
COMMENT                            #40=(CFolderPar 
COMMENT                                 (CGroupPar 
COMMENT                                  (CParagraph 441 (3 #5# 0) 1 2 2 0 194) 
COMMENT                                  (CObjectList 
COMMENT                                   #41=(CLinePar 
COMMENT                                        (CParagraph 0 (0 0) 1 2 3 0 180) 
COMMENT                                        "Start: 441   End: 444 " 1) 
COMMENT                                   #42=(CLinePar 
COMMENT                                        (CParagraph 0 (0 0) 1 2 3 0 180) 
COMMENT                                        "Original Location Description:" 1) 
COMMENT                                   #43=(CLinePar 
COMMENT                                        (CParagraph 0 (0 0) 1 2 3 0 180) 
COMMENT                                        "   441..444" 1))) "Adapter CCCT") 
COMMENT                            #44=(CFolderPar 
COMMENT                                 (CGroupPar 
COMMENT                                  (CParagraph 3479 (3 #7# 0) 1 2 2 0 194) 
COMMENT                                  (CObjectList 
COMMENT                                   #45=(CLinePar 
COMMENT                                        (CParagraph 0 (0 0) 1 2 3 0 180) 
COMMENT                                        "Start: 3479  End: 3482" 1) 
COMMENT                                   #46=(CLinePar 
COMMENT                                        (CParagraph 0 (0 0) 1 2 3 0 180) 
COMMENT                                        "Original Location Description:" 1) 
COMMENT                                   #47=(CLinePar 
COMMENT                                        (CParagraph 0 (0 0) 1 2 3 0 180) 
COMMENT                                        "   3348..3351" 1))) "Adapter AGCG") 
COMMENT                            #48=(CFolderPar 
COMMENT                                 (CGroupPar 
COMMENT                                  (CParagraph 3483 (3 #8# 0) 1 2 2 0 194) 
COMMENT                                  (CObjectList 
COMMENT                                   #49=(CLinePar 
COMMENT                                        (CParagraph 0 (0 0) 1 2 3 0 180) 
COMMENT                                        "Start: 3483  End: 8490" 1) 
COMMENT                                   #50=(CLinePar 
COMMENT                                        (CParagraph 0 (0 0) 1 2 3 0 180) 
COMMENT                                        "Original Location Description:" 1) 
COMMENT                                   #51=(CLinePar 
COMMENT                                        (CParagraph 0 (0 0) 1 2 3 0 180) 
COMMENT                                        "   3352..8359" 1))) "pET28a backbone"))) 
COMMENT                          "Misc. Feature (4 total)") 
COMMENT                     #52=(CFolderPar 
COMMENT                          (CGroupPar (CParagraph 30 (7 30 0) 1 1 1 0 178) 
COMMENT                           (CObjectList 
COMMENT                            #53=(CFolderPar 
COMMENT                                 (CGroupPar (CParagraph 5 (3 #3# 0) 1 2 2 0 194) 
COMMENT                                  (CObjectList 
COMMENT                                   #54=(CLinePar 
COMMENT                                        (CParagraph 0 (0 0) 1 2 3 0 180) 
COMMENT                                        "Start: 5     End: 21  " 1) 
COMMENT                                   #55=(CLinePar 
COMMENT                                        (CParagraph 0 (0 0) 1 2 3 0 180) 
COMMENT                                        "Original Location Description:" 1) 
COMMENT                                   #56=(CLinePar 
COMMENT                                        (CParagraph 0 (0 0) 1 2 3 0 180) 
COMMENT                                        "   5..21" 1))) "T7 promoter") 
COMMENT                            #57=(CFolderPar 
COMMENT                                 (CGroupPar 
COMMENT                                  (CParagraph 445 (3 #9# 0) 1 2 2 0 194) 
COMMENT                                  (CObjectList 
COMMENT                                   #58=(CLinePar 
COMMENT                                        (CParagraph 0 (0 0) 1 2 3 0 180) 
COMMENT                                        "Start: 445   End: 461 " 1) 
COMMENT                                   #59=(CLinePar 
COMMENT                                        (CParagraph 0 (0 0) 1 2 3 0 180) 
COMMENT                                        "Original Location Description:" 1) 
COMMENT                                   #60=(CLinePar 
COMMENT                                        (CParagraph 0 (0 0) 1 2 3 0 180) 
COMMENT                                        "   445..461" 1))) "T7 Promoter"))) 
COMMENT                          "Promoter Prokaryotic (2 total)") 
COMMENT                     #61=(CFolderPar 
COMMENT                          (CGroupPar (CParagraph 43 (7 43 0) 1 1 1 0 178) 
COMMENT                           (CObjectList 
COMMENT                            #62=(CFolderPar 
COMMENT                                 (CGroupPar 
COMMENT                                  (CParagraph 393 (3 #6# 0) 1 2 2 0 194) 
COMMENT                                  (CObjectList 
COMMENT                                   #63=(CLinePar 
COMMENT                                        (CParagraph 0 (0 0) 1 2 3 0 180) 
COMMENT                                        "Start: 393   End: 440 " 1) 
COMMENT                                   #64=(CLinePar 
COMMENT                                        (CParagraph 0 (0 0) 1 2 3 0 180) 
COMMENT                                        "Original Location Description:" 1) 
COMMENT                                   #65=(CLinePar 
COMMENT                                        (CParagraph 0 (0 0) 1 2 3 0 180) 
COMMENT                                        "   393..440" 1))) "T7 terminator") 
COMMENT                            #66=(CFolderPar 
COMMENT                                 (CGroupPar 
COMMENT                                  (CParagraph 3431 (3 #11# 0) 1 2 2 0 194) 
COMMENT                                  (CObjectList 
COMMENT                                   #67=(CLinePar 
COMMENT                                        (CParagraph 0 (0 0) 1 2 3 0 180) 
COMMENT                                        "Start: 3431  End: 3478" 1) 
COMMENT                                   #68=(CLinePar 
COMMENT                                        (CParagraph 0 (0 0) 1 2 3 0 180) 
COMMENT                                        "Original Location Description:" 1) 
COMMENT                                   #69=(CLinePar 
COMMENT                                        (CParagraph 0 (0 0) 1 2 3 0 180) 
COMMENT                                        "   2321..2368" 1))) "T7 Terminator"))) 
COMMENT                          "Terminator (2 total)") 
COMMENT                     #70=(CFolderPar 
COMMENT                          (CGroupPar (CParagraph 103 (7 103 0) 1 1 1 0 178) 
COMMENT                           (CObjectList 
COMMENT                            #71=(CFolderPar 
COMMENT                                 (CGroupPar 
COMMENT                                  (CParagraph 24 (3 #4# 0) 1 2 2 0 194) 
COMMENT                                  (CObjectList 
COMMENT                                   #72=(CLinePar 
COMMENT                                        (CParagraph 0 (0 0) 1 2 3 0 180) 
COMMENT                                        "Start: 24    End: 47  " 1) 
COMMENT                                   #73=(CLinePar 
COMMENT                                        (CParagraph 0 (0 0) 1 2 3 0 180) 
COMMENT                                        "Original Location Description:" 1) 
COMMENT                                   #74=(CLinePar 
COMMENT                                        (CParagraph 0 (0 0) 1 2 3 0 180) 
COMMENT                                        "   24..47" 1))) "lac operator") 
COMMENT                            #75=(CFolderPar 
COMMENT                                 (CGroupPar 
COMMENT                                  (CParagraph 464 (3 #10# 0) 1 2 2 0 194) 
COMMENT                                  (CObjectList 
COMMENT                                   #76=(CLinePar 
COMMENT                                        (CParagraph 0 (0 0) 1 2 3 0 180) 
COMMENT                                        "Start: 464   End: 487 " 1) 
COMMENT                                   #77=(CLinePar 
COMMENT                                        (CParagraph 0 (0 0) 1 2 3 0 180) 
COMMENT                                        "Original Location Description:" 1) 
COMMENT                                   #78=(CLinePar 
COMMENT                                        (CParagraph 0 (0 0) 1 2 3 0 180) 
COMMENT                                        "   464..487" 1))) "lac operator"))) 
COMMENT                          "Operon (2 total)"))) "Feature Map") 
COMMENT              #79=(CFolderPar 
COMMENT                   (CGroupPar (CParagraph 13 (0 0) 1 1 0 0 178) 
COMMENT                    (CObjectList 
COMMENT                     #80=(CRSFolderPar 
COMMENT                          (CFolderPar 
COMMENT                           (CGroupPar (CParagraph 100465144 (8 0) 1 1 1 0 178) 
COMMENT                            (CObjectList 
COMMENT                             #81=(CGroupPar 
COMMENT                                  (CParagraph 0 (10 #1# 0) 1 2 2 0 180) 
COMMENT                                  (CObjectList 
COMMENT                                   #82=(CLinePar 
COMMENT                                        (CParagraph 0 (1 #1# 1) 1 2 2 0 191) 
COMMENT                                        " N1: 6531 " 1) 
COMMENT                                   #83=(CLinePar 
COMMENT                                        (CParagraph 0 (1 #1# 2) 1 2 2 0 191) 
COMMENT                                        " N2: 6891 " 1) 
COMMENT                                   #84=(CLinePar 
COMMENT                                        (CParagraph 0 (1 #1# 3) 1 2 2 0 191) 
COMMENT                                        " N3: 7265 (on complementary strand)" 1) 
COMMENT                                   #85=(CLinePar 
COMMENT                                        (CParagraph 0 (1 #1# 4) 1 2 2 0 191) 
COMMENT                                        " N4: 7604 (on complementary strand)" 1))))) 
COMMENT                           "BbsI: 4 sites") 8 12 "GAAGACNNNNNNN" "CTTCTGNNNNNNN") 
COMMENT                     #86=(CRSFolderPar 
COMMENT                          (CFolderPar 
COMMENT                           (CGroupPar (CParagraph 100465368 (8 0) 1 1 1 0 178) 
COMMENT                            (CObjectList)) "BsaI: 0 sites") 7 11 "GGTCTCNNNNNN" 
COMMENT                          "CCAGAGNNNNNN"))) "Restriction/Methylation Map")))) 
COMMENT       (CGraphView 
COMMENT        (CWStyleSheet 
COMMENT         (CObjectList 
COMMENT          #87=(CWidgetStyle "RSite Label" 1 (LOGPEN 0 0 13408563) 1 0 1 
COMMENT               (LOGFONT 0 0 0 0 400 0 0 0 0 3 2 1 18 "Georgia") 0.555556 0 1 5 
COMMENT               "@N (@S)" 0) 
COMMENT          #88=(CWidgetStyle "Signal Label" 1 (LOGPEN 0 0 0) 1 0 1 
COMMENT               (LOGFONT 0 0 0 0 700 0 0 0 0 3 2 1 34 "Arial") 0.666667 0 1 1 
COMMENT               "@N" 0) 
COMMENT          #89=(CWidgetStyle "Molecule Label 2" 0 0 1 
COMMENT               (LOGFONT 0 0 0 0 400 0 0 0 0 3 2 1 18 "Georgia") 0.555556 0 1 16 
COMMENT               "@L bp" 0) 
COMMENT          #90=(CWidgetStyle "Molecule Label 1" 0 0 1 
COMMENT               (LOGFONT 0 0 0 0 400 0 0 0 0 3 2 1 34 "Verdana") 0.833333 0 1 1 
COMMENT               "@N" 0) 
COMMENT          #91=(CWidgetStyle "Shape 3" 1 (LOGPEN 0 0 3355545) 1 1 
COMMENT               (LOGBRUSH 0 6724095 0) 0 0 1 (LOGSHAPE 9 1 0.8 1.8 0)) 
COMMENT          #92=(CWidgetStyle "Shape 1" 1 (LOGPEN 0 0 6723840) 1 1 
COMMENT               (LOGBRUSH 0 10079334 0) 0 0 1 (LOGSHAPE 9 1 0.8 1.8 0)) 
COMMENT          #93=(CWidgetStyle "Axis" 1 (LOGPEN 0 0 10079436) 2 1 
COMMENT               (LOGBRUSH 0 13434879 0) 0 0 1 (LOGSHAPE 10 1 0 0 0)) 
COMMENT          #94=(CWidgetStyle "Line 2" 1 (LOGPEN 0 0 6723840) 8 0 0 0 1 
COMMENT               (LOGSHAPE 1 1.9 0 0 0)) 
COMMENT          #95=(CWidgetStyle "RSite" 1 (LOGPEN 0 0 10053171) 8 0 0 0 1 
COMMENT               (LOGSHAPE 1 1.9 0 0 0)) 
COMMENT          #96=(CWidgetStyle "Short Signal" 1 (LOGPEN 0 0 13395507) 10 0 0 0 1 
COMMENT               (LOGSHAPE 1 1.9 0 0 0)) 
COMMENT          #97=(CWidgetStyle "Uniq RSite Label" 1 (LOGPEN 0 0 153) 1 0 1 
COMMENT               (LOGFONT 0 0 0 0 400 0 0 0 0 3 2 1 18 "Georgia") 0.555556 128 1 5 
COMMENT               "@N (@S)" 0) 
COMMENT          #98=(CWidgetStyle "Vanilla" 1 (LOGPEN 0 0 0) 1 1 
COMMENT               (LOGBRUSH 0 16777215 0) 1 
COMMENT               (LOGFONT 0 0 0 0 400 0 0 0 0 7 48 2 18 "Times New Roman") 0.8 0 1 
COMMENT               2 "?" 0) 
COMMENT          #99=(CWidgetStyle "Mark 1" 0 0 1 
COMMENT               (LOGFONT 0 0 0 0 400 0 0 0 2 7 48 2 2 "Windings") 0.7 0 1 2 "?" 0) 
COMMENT          #100=(CWidgetStyle "Motif Label" 1 (LOGPEN 0 0 16744512) 1 0 1 
COMMENT                (LOGFONT 0 0 0 0 400 0 0 0 0 3 2 1 34 "Arial") 0.611111 8388608 
COMMENT                1 65535 "@N (@H)" 0) 
COMMENT          #101=(CWidgetStyle "Fragment Label 2" 1 (LOGPEN 0 0 0) 1 0 1 
COMMENT                (LOGFONT 0 0 0 0 400 0 0 0 0 3 2 1 49 "Courier New") 1.05 0 1 48 
COMMENT                "@F bp (molecule @L bp)" 0) 
COMMENT          #102=(CWidgetStyle "Fragment Label 1" 1 (LOGPEN 0 0 0) 1 0 1 
COMMENT                (LOGFONT 0 0 0 0 400 0 0 0 0 3 2 1 34 "Arial") 0.91 0 1 1 
COMMENT                "Fragment of @N" 0) 
COMMENT          #103=(CWidgetStyle "Shape 4" 1 (LOGPEN 0 0 0) 1 1 
COMMENT                (LOGBRUSH 2 8388608 5) 0 0 0) 
COMMENT          #104=(CWidgetStyle "Shape 2" 1 (LOGPEN 0 0 0) 1 1 (LOGBRUSH 0 128 0) 0 
COMMENT                0 0) 
COMMENT          #105=(CWidgetStyle "Shape 0" 1 (LOGPEN 0 0 0) 1 1 (LOGBRUSH 0 0 0) 0 0 
COMMENT                0) 
COMMENT          #106=(CWidgetStyle "ORF" 1 (LOGPEN 0 0 16384) 8 0 0 0 1 
COMMENT                (LOGSHAPE 7 0.2 3.41182 2.86186 0.609808)) 
COMMENT          #107=(CWidgetStyle "Line 4" 1 (LOGPEN 0 0 32768) 8 0 0 0 0) 
COMMENT          #108=(CWidgetStyle "Line 3" 1 (LOGPEN 0 0 16711680) 8 0 0 0 0) 
COMMENT          #109=(CWidgetStyle "Line 1" 1 (LOGPEN 0 0 16711680) 1 0 0 0 0) 
COMMENT          #110=(CWidgetStyle "Short Promoter" 1 (LOGPEN 0 0 128) 6 0 0 0 0) 
COMMENT          #111=(CWidgetStyle "Motif" 1 (LOGPEN 0 0 0) 1 0 0 0 0) 
COMMENT          #112=(CWidgetStyle "Line 0" 1 (LOGPEN 0 0 0) 8 0 0 0 0) 
COMMENT          #113=(CWidgetStyle "Void" 0 0 0 0 0) 
COMMENT          #114=(CWidgetStyle "General Label" 1 (LOGPEN 0 0 0) 1 0 1 
COMMENT                (LOGFONT 0 0 0 0 400 0 0 0 0 3 2 1 18 "Times New Roman") 0.91 0 
COMMENT                1 3 "@T @N " 0) 
COMMENT          #115=(CWidgetStyle "Position" 1 (LOGPEN 0 0 0) 1 0 0 0 0) 
COMMENT          #116=(CWidgetStyle "Annotation" 0 0 1 
COMMENT                (LOGFONT 0 0 0 0 400 0 0 0 0 3 2 1 18 "Times New Roman") 0.91 0 
COMMENT                0 0) 
COMMENT          #117=(CWidgetStyle "Position Label" 1 (LOGPEN 0 0 8388608) 1 0 1 
COMMENT                (LOGFONT 0 0 0 0 400 0 1 0 0 3 2 1 34 "Arial") 0.63 8388608 1 1 
COMMENT                "@N" 0) 
COMMENT          #118=(CWidgetStyle "Range" 1 (LOGPEN 0 0 0) 1 1 
COMMENT                (LOGBRUSH 0 16777215 0) 0 0 0) 
COMMENT          #119=(CWidgetStyle "Range Label" 1 (LOGPEN 0 0 8388608) 1 0 1 
COMMENT                (LOGFONT 0 0 0 0 400 0 1 0 0 3 2 1 34 "Arial") 0.63 8388608 1 1 
COMMENT                "@N" 0) 
COMMENT          #120=(CWidgetStyle "ORF Label" 1 (LOGPEN 0 0 49216) 1 0 1 
COMMENT                (LOGFONT 0 0 0 0 400 0 0 0 0 3 2 1 18 "Times New Roman") 
COMMENT                0.611111 0 1 65535 "@N" 0) 
COMMENT          #121=(CWidgetStyle "CDS Label" 1 (LOGPEN 0 0 4227264) 1 0 1 
COMMENT                (LOGFONT 0 0 0 0 400 0 0 0 0 3 2 1 34 "Arial") 0.555556 255 1 1 
COMMENT                "@N" 0) 
COMMENT          #122=(CWidgetStyle "Shape 5" 1 (LOGPEN 0 0 0) 3 1 
COMMENT                (LOGBRUSH 0 16777113 0) 1 
COMMENT                (LOGFONT 0 0 0 0 400 0 0 0 0 7 48 2 50 "Arial") 0.9 0 0 1 
COMMENT                (LOGSHAPE 9 1 0.8 1.8 0)) 
COMMENT          #123=(CWidgetStyle "CDS" 1 (LOGPEN 0 0 0) 1 1 (LOGBRUSH 2 39423 3) 0 0 
COMMENT                1 (LOGSHAPE 9 1 0.8 1.8 0)) 
COMMENT          #124=(CWidgetStyle "Label 2" 1 (LOGPEN 0 0 4227264) 1 0 1 
COMMENT                (LOGFONT 0 0 0 0 400 0 0 0 0 3 2 1 34 "Arial") 0.944444 8388608 
COMMENT                1 1 "@N" 0) 
COMMENT          #125=(CWidgetStyle "Label 3" 1 (LOGPEN 0 0 8421376) 1 0 1 
COMMENT                (LOGFONT 0 0 0 0 700 255 0 0 0 3 2 1 34 "Arial") 0.833333 255 1 
COMMENT                5 "@N (@S)" 0) 
COMMENT          #126=(CWidgetStyle "Label 4" 1 (LOGPEN 0 0 8437824) 1 0 1 
COMMENT                (LOGFONT 0 0 0 0 400 0 0 0 0 3 2 1 34 "Arial") 0.722222 0 1 5 
COMMENT                "@N (@S)" 0)) 0.164644 1.74233 0.164644 2.53336 
COMMENT         (70 (CShapeMapEntry 0 "Unique RSite" 1 "Uniq RSite Label") 67 
COMMENT          (CShapeMapEntry 0 "ORF" 0 "ORF Label")) 40.0378 40.0378 39 39 0.1 
COMMENT         -6293) 1 1 0 1 1 
COMMENT        (mapper: 22.4543 -19.7027 40.0378 40.0378 0.01 10 -1 8490 8490 1 0 0) 
COMMENT        #127=(CGroupWidget (CWidget 0 (0 0) 1 2 0 0 Nil -1156 100) 
COMMENT              (CObjectList 
COMMENT               #128=(CGroupWidget (CWidget 1 (0 0) 1 2 0 0 Nil -112 100) 
COMMENT                     (CObjectList 
COMMENT                      #129=(CAxis 
COMMENT                            (CWideLine 
COMMENT                             (CWidget 0 (0 0) 1 2 0 0 #93# 100363260 0) 
COMMENT                             (LOGPEN 0 0 10079436) 2 (LOGBRUSH 0 13434879 0) 1 
COMMENT                             6.27492 6.27292 1 0.0214037) 0.0738891) 
COMMENT                      #130=(CLabel (CWidget 1001 (0 0) 1 2 0 0 #90# 1307 100) 
COMMENT                            (LOGPEN 0 0 0) 1 
COMMENT                            (LOGFONT 58 22 0 0 400 0 0 0 0 3 2 1 34 "Verdana") 
COMMENT                            1.74233 0.833333 0 
COMMENT                            "pET28a CrtE B I T7 promtoer and terminator with spacers" 
COMMENT                            "@N" 1 0 0.871165 0 -10 33.0438 1.47361 Nil) 
COMMENT                      #131=(CLabel 
COMMENT                            (CWidget 1002 (0 0) 1 2 0 0 #89# 454629988 100) 
COMMENT                            (LOGPEN 0 0 0) 1 
COMMENT                            (LOGFONT 38 14 0 0 400 0 0 0 0 3 2 1 18 "Georgia") 
COMMENT                            1.74233 0.555556 0 "8490 bp" "@L bp" 16 0 -0.871165 
COMMENT                            0 -10.8 3.04712 0.974079 Nil)) (CObjectList)) 
COMMENT               #132=(CGroupWidget (CWidget 10 (6 0) 1 2 0 0 Nil -598 100) 
COMMENT                     (CObjectList 
COMMENT                      #133=(CGroupWidget 
COMMENT                            (CWidget 4 (7 4 0) 1 2 0 0 Nil 1836020336 100) 
COMMENT                            (CObjectList 
COMMENT                             #134=(CWideArrow 
COMMENT                                   (CWideLine 
COMMENT                                    (CWidget 0 (3 #12# 0) 1 2 0 0 #91# 0 100) 
COMMENT                                    (LOGPEN 0 0 3355545) 1 
COMMENT                                    (LOGBRUSH 0 6724095 0) 1 5.9865 6.21038 1 
COMMENT                                    0.082322) 0.8 1.8 0) 
COMMENT                             #135=(CLabel (CWidget 0 (0 0) 1 2 0 0 #88# 8 100) 
COMMENT                                   (LOGPEN 0 0 0) 1 
COMMENT                                   (LOGFONT 46 17 0 0 700 0 0 0 0 3 2 1 34 
COMMENT                                    "Arial") 1.74233 0.666667 0 
COMMENT                                   "Lan3 Prec WP 083560159.1" "@N" 1 12.4062 
COMMENT                                   12.1963 0 -10 10.615 1.07399 #134#) 
COMMENT                             #136=(CWideArrow 
COMMENT                                   (CWideLine 
COMMENT                                    (CWidget 0 (3 #13# 0) 1 2 0 0 #91# 0 100) 
COMMENT                                    (LOGPEN 0 0 3355545) 1 
COMMENT                                    (LOGBRUSH 0 6724095 0) 1 3.74174 5.903 1 
COMMENT                                    0.082322) 0.8 1.8 0) 
COMMENT                             #137=(CLabel (CWidget 0 (0 0) 1 2 0 0 #88# 8 100) 
COMMENT                                   (LOGPEN 0 0 0) 1 
COMMENT                                   (LOGFONT 46 17 0 0 700 0 0 0 0 3 2 1 34 
COMMENT                                    "Arial") 1.74233 0.666667 0 
COMMENT                                   "Lan3 WP 083560159.1" "@N" 1 18.2921 1.74233 
COMMENT                                   0 -10 8.5669 1.07399 #136#)) (CObjectList)) 
COMMENT                      #138=(CGroupWidget 
COMMENT                            (CWidget 21 (7 21 0) 1 2 0 0 Nil -459 100) 
COMMENT                            (CObjectList 
COMMENT                             #139=(CScratch 
COMMENT                                   (CWidget 0 (3 #2# 0) 1 2 0 0 #96# 0 100) 
COMMENT                                   (LOGPEN 0 8 13395507) 10 1 6.27319 1.9 
COMMENT                                   0.082322 1) 
COMMENT                             #140=(CLabel (CWidget 0 (0 0) 1 2 0 0 #88# 46 100) 
COMMENT                                   (LOGPEN 0 0 0) 1 
COMMENT                                   (LOGFONT 46 17 0 0 700 0 0 0 0 3 2 1 34 
COMMENT                                    "Arial") 1.74233 0.666667 0 "Adapter ATGG" 
COMMENT                                   "@N" 1 4.45535 17.4233 0 -10 5.86945 1.07399 
COMMENT                                   #139#) 
COMMENT                             #141=(CScratch 
COMMENT                                   (CWidget 0 (3 #5# 0) 1 2 0 0 #96# 1 100) 
COMMENT                                   (LOGPEN 0 8 13395507) 10 1 5.94807 1.9 
COMMENT                                   0.082322 1) 
COMMENT                             #142=(CLabel (CWidget 0 (0 0) 1 2 0 0 #88# 8 100) 
COMMENT                                   (LOGPEN 0 0 0) 1 
COMMENT                                   (LOGFONT 46 17 0 0 700 0 0 0 0 3 2 1 34 
COMMENT                                    "Arial") 1.74233 0.666667 0 "Adapter CCCT" 
COMMENT                                   "@N" 1 13.935 8.71165 0 -10 5.86945 1.07399 
COMMENT                                   #141#) 
COMMENT                             #143=(CScratch 
COMMENT                                   (CWidget 0 (3 #7# 0) 1 2 0 0 #96# 1 100) 
COMMENT                                   (LOGPEN 0 8 13395507) 10 1 3.70332 1.9 
COMMENT                                   0.082322 1) 
COMMENT                             #144=(CLabel (CWidget 0 (0 0) 1 2 0 0 #88# 8 100) 
COMMENT                                   (LOGPEN 0 0 0) 1 
COMMENT                                   (LOGFONT 46 17 0 0 700 0 0 0 0 3 2 1 34 
COMMENT                                    "Arial") 1.74233 0.666667 0 "Adapter AGCG" 
COMMENT                                   "@N" 1 11.2205 -12.1963 0 -10 5.96936 1.07399 
COMMENT                                   #143#) 
COMMENT                             #145=(CWideArrow 
COMMENT                                   (CWideLine 
COMMENT                                    (CWidget 0 (3 #8# 0) 1 2 0 0 #92# 0 100) 
COMMENT                                    (LOGPEN 0 0 6723840) 1 
COMMENT                                    (LOGBRUSH 0 10079334 0) 0.835356 6.27319 
COMMENT                                    3.70037 1 0.082322) 0.8 1.8 0) 
COMMENT                             #146=(CLabel (CWidget 0 (0 0) 1 2 0 0 #88# 8 100) 
COMMENT                                   (LOGPEN 0 0 0) 1 
COMMENT                                   (LOGFONT 46 17 0 0 700 0 0 0 0 3 2 1 34 
COMMENT                                    "Arial") 1.74233 0.666667 0 
COMMENT                                   "pET28a backbone" "@N" 1 -17.1447 -3.48466 0 
COMMENT                                   -10 7.0933 1.07399 #145#)) (CObjectList)) 
COMMENT                      #147=(CGroupWidget 
COMMENT                            (CWidget 30 (7 30 0) 1 2 0 0 Nil -738 100) 
COMMENT                            (CObjectList 
COMMENT                             #148=(CPromoterArrow 
COMMENT                                   (CLine 
COMMENT                                    (CWidget 0 (3 #3# 0) 1 2 0 0 #110# 0 100) 
COMMENT                                    (LOGPEN 0 4 128) 6 1.16464 6.18296 6.27023) 
COMMENT                                   0.4 0.082322 1.08464 1.8 1.8 0) 
COMMENT                             #149=(CLabel (CWidget 0 (0 0) 1 2 0 0 #88# 192 100) 
COMMENT                                   (LOGPEN 0 0 0) 1 
COMMENT                                   (LOGFONT 46 17 0 0 700 0 0 0 0 3 2 1 34 
COMMENT                                    "Arial") 1.74233 0.666667 0 "T7 promoter" 
COMMENT                                   "@N" 1 4.36454 13.9386 0 -10 4.9703 1.07399 
COMMENT                                   #148#) 
COMMENT                             #150=(CPromoterArrow 
COMMENT                                   (CLine 
COMMENT                                    (CWidget 0 (3 #9# 0) 1 2 0 0 #110# 0 100) 
COMMENT                                    (LOGPEN 0 4 128) 6 1.16464 5.85785 5.94512) 
COMMENT                                   0.4 0.082322 1.08464 1.8 1.8 0) 
COMMENT                             #151=(CLabel (CWidget 0 (0 0) 1 2 0 0 #88# 1 100) 
COMMENT                                   (LOGPEN 0 0 0) 1 
COMMENT                                   (LOGFONT 46 17 0 0 700 0 0 0 0 3 2 1 34 
COMMENT                                    "Arial") 1.74233 0.666667 0 "T7 Promoter" 
COMMENT                                   "@N" 1 15.4003 5.22699 0 -10 5.02026 1.07399 
COMMENT                                   #150#)) (CObjectList)) 
COMMENT                      #152=(CGroupWidget 
COMMENT                            (CWidget 43 (7 43 0) 1 2 0 0 Nil 745434985 100) 
COMMENT                            (CObjectList 
COMMENT                             #153=(CScratch 
COMMENT                                   (CWidget 0 (3 #6# 0) 1 2 0 0 #96# 1337 100) 
COMMENT                                   (LOGPEN 0 8 13395507) 10 1 5.98354 1.9 
COMMENT                                   0.082322 1) 
COMMENT                             #154=(CLabel (CWidget 0 (0 0) 1 2 0 0 #88# 69 100) 
COMMENT                                   (LOGPEN 0 0 0) 1 
COMMENT                                   (LOGFONT 46 17 0 0 700 0 0 0 0 3 2 1 34 
COMMENT                                    "Arial") 1.74233 0.666667 0 "T7 terminator" 
COMMENT                                   "@N" 1 12.0848 10.454 0 -10 5.41988 1.07399 
COMMENT                                   #153#) 
COMMENT                             #155=(CScratch 
COMMENT                                   (CWidget 0 (3 #11# 0) 1 2 0 0 #96# 1 100) 
COMMENT                                   (LOGPEN 0 8 13395507) 10 1 3.73879 1.9 
COMMENT                                   0.082322 1) 
COMMENT                             #156=(CLabel (CWidget 0 (0 0) 1 2 0 0 #88# 8 100) 
COMMENT                                   (LOGPEN 0 0 0) 1 
COMMENT                                   (LOGFONT 46 17 0 0 700 0 0 0 0 3 2 1 34 
COMMENT                                    "Arial") 1.74233 0.666667 0 "T7 Terminator" 
COMMENT                                   "@N" 1 12.2242 -10.454 0 -10 5.64467 1.07399 
COMMENT                                   #155#)) (CObjectList)) 
COMMENT                      #157=(CGroupWidget 
COMMENT                            (CWidget 103 (7 103 0) 1 2 0 0 Nil -389 100) 
COMMENT                            (CObjectList 
COMMENT                             #158=(CScratch 
COMMENT                                   (CWidget 0 (3 #4# 0) 1 2 0 0 #96# 101099912 
COMMENT                                    100) (LOGPEN 0 8 13395507) 10 1 6.25619 1.9 
COMMENT                                   0.082322 1) 
COMMENT                             #159=(CLabel (CWidget 0 (0 0) 1 2 0 0 #88# 120 100) 
COMMENT                                   (LOGPEN 0 0 0) 1 
COMMENT                                   (LOGFONT 46 17 0 0 700 0 0 0 0 3 2 1 34 
COMMENT                                    "Arial") 1.74233 0.666667 0 "lac operator" 
COMMENT                                   "@N" 1 4.00743 15.681 0 -10 4.84542 1.07399 
COMMENT                                   #158#) 
COMMENT                             #160=(CScratch 
COMMENT                                   (CWidget 0 (3 #10# 0) 1 2 0 0 #96# 865 100) 
COMMENT                                   (LOGPEN 0 8 13395507) 10 1 5.93108 1.9 
COMMENT                                   0.082322 1) 
COMMENT                             #161=(CLabel (CWidget 0 (0 0) 1 2 0 0 #88# 6 100) 
COMMENT                                   (LOGPEN 0 0 0) 1 
COMMENT                                   (LOGFONT 46 17 0 0 700 0 0 0 0 3 2 1 34 
COMMENT                                    "Arial") 1.74233 0.666667 0 "lac operator" 
COMMENT                                   "@N" 1 14.5475 6.96932 0 -10 4.84542 1.07399 
COMMENT                                   #160#)) (CObjectList))) (CObjectList)) 
COMMENT               #162=(CGroupWidget (CWidget 11 (8 0) 1 2 0 0 Nil 1646278194 100) 
COMMENT                     (CObjectList 
COMMENT                      #163=(CGroupWidget 
COMMENT                            (CWidget 4 (10 #1# 0) 1 2 0 0 Nil -182 100) 
COMMENT                            (CObjectList 
COMMENT                             #164=(CScratch 
COMMENT                                   (CWidget 1 (1 #1# 1) 1 2 0 0 #95# 1 100) 
COMMENT                                   (LOGPEN 0 6 10053171) 8 1 1.44823 1.9 
COMMENT                                   0.082322 1) 
COMMENT                             #165=(CLabel (CWidget 0 (0 0) 1 2 0 0 #87# 8 100) 
COMMENT                                   (LOGPEN 0 0 13408563) 1 
COMMENT                                   (LOGFONT 38 14 0 0 400 0 0 0 0 3 2 1 18 
COMMENT                                    "Georgia") 1.74233 0.555556 0 
COMMENT                                   "{\\i Bbs}I (6531)" "@N (@S)" 5 -15.5022 
COMMENT                                   1.74233 0 -10 4.22101 0.974079 #164#) 
COMMENT                             #166=(CScratch 
COMMENT                                   (CWidget 2 (1 #1# 2) 1 2 0 0 #95# 1 100) 
COMMENT                                   (LOGPEN 0 6 10053171) 8 1 1.18223 1.9 
COMMENT                                   0.082322 1) 
COMMENT                             #167=(CLabel (CWidget 0 (0 0) 1 2 0 0 #87# 8 100) 
COMMENT                                   (LOGPEN 0 0 13408563) 1 
COMMENT                                   (LOGFONT 38 14 0 0 400 0 0 0 0 3 2 1 18 
COMMENT                                    "Georgia") 1.74233 0.555556 0 
COMMENT                                   "{\\i Bbs}I (6891)" "@N (@S)" 5 -14.7654 
COMMENT                                   5.22699 0 -10 4.22101 0.974079 #166#) 
COMMENT                             #168=(CScratch 
COMMENT                                   (CWidget 3 (1 #1# 3) 1 2 0 0 #95# 0 100) 
COMMENT                                   (LOGPEN 0 6 10053171) 8 1 0.90588 1.9 
COMMENT                                   0.082322 1) 
COMMENT                             #169=(CLabel 
COMMENT                                   (CWidget 0 (0 0) 1 2 0 0 #87# 1274 100) 
COMMENT                                   (LOGPEN 0 0 13408563) 1 
COMMENT                                   (LOGFONT 38 14 0 0 400 0 0 0 0 3 2 1 18 
COMMENT                                    "Georgia") 1.74233 0.555556 0 
COMMENT                                   "{\\i Bbs}I (7265)" "@N (@S)" 5 -13.1445 
COMMENT                                   8.71165 0 -10 4.27096 0.974079 #168#) 
COMMENT                             #170=(CScratch 
COMMENT                                   (CWidget 4 (1 #1# 4) 1 2 0 0 #95# 1 100) 
COMMENT                                   (LOGPEN 0 6 10053171) 8 1 0.655396 1.9 
COMMENT                                   0.082322 1) 
COMMENT                             #171=(CLabel (CWidget 0 (0 0) 1 2 0 0 #87# 438 100) 
COMMENT                                   (LOGPEN 0 0 13408563) 1 
COMMENT                                   (LOGFONT 38 14 0 0 400 0 0 0 0 3 2 1 18 
COMMENT                                    "Georgia") 1.74233 0.555556 0 
COMMENT                                   "{\\i Bbs}I (7604)" "@N (@S)" 5 -11.1788 
COMMENT                                   10.454 0 -10 4.39585 0.974079 #170#)) 
COMMENT                            (CObjectList))) (CObjectList)) 
COMMENT               #172=(CGroupWidget (CWidget 14 (16 0) 1 2 0 0 Nil 1836020336 100) 
COMMENT                     (CObjectList) (CObjectList)) 
COMMENT               #173=(CGroupWidget (CWidget 12 (0 0) 1 2 0 0 Nil -530 100) 
COMMENT                     (CObjectList) (CObjectList))) (CObjectList))) 
COMMENT       (CSeqView 10 10 (CObjectList) (CObList) 1 (CObList)) (CObList) 87462704 
COMMENT       (CStringList) 2082602632 0 (CObList)))
FEATURES             Location/Qualifiers
     misc_feature    1..4
                     /vntifkey="21"
                     /label=Adapter\ATGG
     promoter        5..21
                     /vntifkey="30"
                     /label=T7\promoter
     operon          24..47
                     /vntifkey="103"
                     /label=lac\operator
     misc_feature    441..444
                     /vntifkey="21"
                     /label=Adapter\CCCT
     terminator      393..440
                     /vntifkey="43"
                     /label=T7\terminator
     misc_feature    3479..3482
                     /vntifkey="21"
                     /label=Adapter\AGCG
     misc_feature    3483..8490
                     /vntifkey="21"
                     /label=pET28a\backbone
     promoter        445..461
                     /vntifkey="30"
                     /label=T7\Promoter
     operon          464..487
                     /vntifkey="103"
                     /label=lac\operator
     terminator      3431..3478
                     /vntifkey="43"
                     /label=T7\Terminator
     CDS             86..388
                     /vntifkey="4"
                     /label=Lan3_Prec_WP_083560159.1
     CDS             502..3426
                     /vntifkey="4"
                     /label=Lan3_WP_083560159.1
BASE COUNT     1938 a      2294 c      2220 g      2038 t 
ORIGIN
        1 atggtaatac gactcactat aggggaattg tgagcggata acaattccaa ggagatatac 
       61 aatgcaccac caccaccacc acgcaatgtc aaacaaacca acgcatgtag atgtggagct 
      121 caacgatgcg cagctcgatc aagtagtggg cggtcaggaa gttttatcgc tccagatgat 
      181 ggatgtgggt caggcagaag ttcctaactg tgtgtcatcg gtgtcttgca atagttctgc 
      241 aagctgcgaa tcgagcgcaa gcgccgtcgt aagcgccgcc acgtaacaga ctagttggaa 
      301 gtgtgtctag atcttagttt tcgtcactag agggcccacg ctttattttt atgatccatt 
      361 gatctcccag acgctgcaag atttgcaacg gtctagcata accccttggg gcctctaaac 
      421 gggtcttgag gggttttttg cccttaatac gactcactat aggggaattg tgagcggata 
      481 acaattccaa ggagatatac aatggctgct tggcttcgtc ctggtgcccc gcccgcaaac 
      541 tccaatactc cgcgctgcac ggctggtaca gcatggagtc attcgtcact gatgtgtcca 
      601 ggcatcggaa gctttcatac gcaaccgttc ctgccttcga gtggaacaat tcgcccgccg 
      661 ttgaatcaca atcatcctgc aggtcctgcc cgccacccgc gcgatagcct gcaggcacct 
      721 gcctttctgc cgccgcgtac gtccatgttc ctgacctttc tgtcacctga gtactatgaa 
      781 acactggaac gtcatcgtcc gagcgctgaa tacctggatc tggtaaagcc gcatcttgat 
      841 gcaggctgga aagttattcc gggcgggtat tggacccgtt gttggccgaa ggaagggcat 
      901 ttagctcatg gttggaagat tcacttagca gcgtccaatg aaaccgcagt ggaattactg 
      961 caacgcaccc tgccattatt aacccaagcg cgtgtctctt ttaaattttg tgccgatccc 
     1021 gcaattctgc gcctttcctt gaacaagaac gcgccccgta caggcgctgg taaattcgtg 
     1081 acgatttacc cggaaaacga ggaacatttt ctgtcattgg ccgaatcgct gcaccaggcg 
     1141 actgagggtc tttggggccc gttcctgctt acagatcgcc catacaaagg ctcaaaggta 
     1201 gtgttttatc gctacggcac ccatttagcc gaggctcgcc ttaacctgcg tggagagcgc 
     1261 gtcccgggta tgacaggacc ggacggctct tggatggacg atcatcgcaa accgcatttc 
     1321 ttcttaccga aatgggcaaa agatccgtta agcggatggc gtatccgtga acaggcacca 
     1381 agttccggag acgtgcgtct gaaccagcgc tatcgcatcg aacgcgcttt gaaatttaat 
     1441 gccagcggcg gtatttatca ggcacttgac acgaaaactg ggcagaccgt gattctgcgt 
     1501 gaggcccgtc ccctgacctc gggctcaccc gagcgcgacg aaggcttcat tctgctggag 
     1561 aaagaggcac gtattctgca acgcttagag tccacggggt atactcctcg ctttgtcgaa 
     1621 ctctttaaac actgggaaca cctcttcttg gtacaggaga aaattgaagc cgaatcgctt 
     1681 tggggctacg caatcggctt ttcacgcgga tcgtcggact tgcgcccccg tgacttcttc 
     1741 tcacgtgtac gtgatacgat gacccagtta gccacggcac tcaaagtgat tcatgcccgc 
     1801 ggcattgtaa tgcgtgactt gacgcgtaat aacattttat tcaccagtga acgccgcctg 
     1861 cgctttattg atctcgaatt tgcttttgaa ttagatggag atacaccctt cacccgctcc 
     1921 tggactgatg gacattcgtc accgcaacaa cgtcgttggg aacgtcctgc tccgtcggac 
     1981 gactggtaca cactgggcgc tatcctcatc gaccagatcg cttttctggc gcctggcttg 
     2041 gacttgaacc gcgaaggcac acttcgttct ttccgccaga cactggaaga ttatcatctg 
     2101 ccactgaaat tgcatgagtt agcgcttgga ctgttggaac cggacgcgag ccgtcgttgg 
     2161 gatttagacc gtgtcctggc agtactgggc gatattcccg aacccaccca tgatactcca 
     2221 attgttccga ttggcggaac cacgccccct gccccaccgc cggcgccgac actcgatgta 
     2281 gaattggatc tcactttggc aggcatcgag cgcttcattg tatcgaaaac cgacgatact 
     2341 cgtgatgatc gtttatggcc agatcgcggc ggtagtttct ctacaaatcc actgaacctg 
     2401 gaattcggtg cggcgggcat tgctgcgttc cttcatcgcc gtccaggtgg ggtgccgacc 
     2461 gcggctgtgg aatggatgaa acgccagtta ccgcgtcatc gctgtccgcc gggcttgttt 
     2521 caagggctgg ctggtaccgc tttggttttg caggaactgg gatgcactga acaagcccgt 
     2581 gccgcaatgg acgaagccgc ctcttcaagc ctgctgcatc aggaattcga tttgttttgg 
     2641 ggcgactccg gttggggcct cgcaaacctg catttctggc gccgcactgg tgaagaacag 
     2701 tatcttaccc gcgcattaga agtagcagaa ttcctgcaac gcactaaaca agaaagctcg 
     2761 cagggtgttt gctggtcctc accaaccgaa acgccgctgg gcctgttcca cggccaatcg 
     2821 ggcccagcat tattcctgac gtatttaagt ttagcccgcc caaaagaagg tttcctggag 
     2881 ttggccgtca aagcactgga ttttgaagtt gcacattgtc agtactcagg tgacgttctt 
     2941 ctgtggtatc cacacaccgc tgcgggtaac gggcagccaa aatcaccaca tatgcgccac 
     3001 ggcacggcgg gcgtggggtc ggctttactg cgtgcgcatg tagcgacagg tgaaccgcgt 
     3061 ttactgcgtt tagcagacca gtgcgcgaac accgtgcgcg accgccacac caacaaatta 
     3121 tggctcaatt acggtctgtc gggttacggt gaattcctgg tagatatgca ccgcctgctc 
     3181 ggcgatgaac gctatctgca ctgggcgtgc tttctgtcgg aagccattat ggcccaccgt 
     3241 atccagaaag aagaagggat tgcattcccg gcggatagtc tgctgcgtat cagttgtgac 
     3301 ctcggtggtg gtatggcagg aattggcttg ttcctgcatc gtctgcgcaa tccgcgcgaa 
     3361 cctcattttc tgtttaatga tgaactgttg ggtttaaatg ctattcgcgg tcagagtacc 
     3421 ccctaacggt ctagcataac cccttggggc ctctaaacgg gtcttgaggg gttttttgag 
     3481 cgctgaaagg aggaactata tccggattgg cgaatgggnn nnnnnnnnnn nnnnnnnnnn 
     3541 nnnnnnnnnn nnnnnnnnnn nnnnnnnnnn nnnnnnnnnn nnnnnnnnnn nnnnnnnnnn 
     3601 nnnnnnnnnn nnnnnnnnnn nnnnnnnnnn nnnnnnnnnn nncnnnnnnn nnnnnnnnnn 
     3661 nnnnnnnnnn nnnnnnnnnn nnnnnnnnnn nnnnnnnnnn nnnnnnnnnn nnnnnnnnnn 
     3721 nnnnnnnnnn nnnnannnnn nnnnnnnnnn nnnnnnnnnn nnnnnnnnnn nnnnnnnnnn 
     3781 nnnncctttg acgttggagt ccacgttctt tnnnnnnnnn nnnnnnnnnn nnnnnnnnnn 
     3841 nnnnnnnnac cctatctcgg tctattcttt tgatttataa gggattttgc cgatttcggc 
     3901 ctattggtta aaaaatgagc tgatttaaca aaaatttaac gcgaatttta acaaaatatt 
     3961 aacgtttaca atttcaggtg gcacttttcg gggaaatgtg cgcggaaccc ctatttgttt 
     4021 atttttctaa atacattcaa atatgtatcc gctcatgaat taattcttag aaaaactcat 
     4081 cgagcatcaa atgaaactgc aatttattca tatcaggatt atcaatacca tatttttgaa 
     4141 aaagccgttt ctgtaatgaa ggagaaaact caccgaggca gttccatagg atggcaagat 
     4201 cctggtatcg gtctgcgatt ccgactcgtc caacatcaat acaacctatt aatttcccct 
     4261 cgtcaaaaat aaggttatca agtgagaaat caccatgagt gacgactgaa tccggtgaga 
     4321 atggcaaaag tttatgcatt tctttccaga cttgttcaac aggccagcca ttacgctcgt 
     4381 catcaaaatc actcgcatca accaaaccgt tattcattcg tgattgcgcc tgagcgagac 
     4441 gaaatacgcg atcgctgtta aaaggacaat tacaaacagg aatcgaatgc aaccggcgca 
     4501 ggaacactgc cagcgcatca acaatatttt cacctgaatc aggatattct tctaatacct 
     4561 ggaatgctgt tttcccgggg atcgcagtgg tgagtaacca tgcatcatca ggagtacgga 
     4621 taaaatgctt gatggtcgga agaggcataa attccgtcag ccagtttagt ctgaccatct 
     4681 catctgtaac atcattggca acgctacctt tgccatgttt cagaaacaac tctggcgcat 
     4741 cgggcttccc atacaatcga tagattgtcg cacctgattg cccgacatta tcgcgagccc 
     4801 atttataccc atataaatca gcatccatgt tggaatttaa tcgcggccta gagcaagacg 
     4861 tttcccgttg aatatggctc ataacacccc ttgtattact gtttatgtaa gcagacagtt 
     4921 ttattgttca tgaccaaaat cccttaacgt gagttttcgt tccactgagc gtcagacccc 
     4981 gtagaaaaga tcaaaggatc ttcttgagat cctttttttc tgcgcgtaat ctgctgcttg 
     5041 caaacaaaaa aaccaccgct accagcggtg gtttgtttgc cggatcaaga gctaccaact 
     5101 ctttttccga aggtaactgg cttcagcaga gcgcagatac caaatactgt ccttctagtg 
     5161 tagccgtagt taggccacca cttcaagaac tctgtagcac cgcctacata cctcgctctg 
     5221 ctaatcctgt taccagtggc tgctgccagt ggcgataagt cgtgtcttac cgggttggac 
     5281 tcaagacgat agttaccgga taaggcgcag cggtcgggct gaacgggggg ttcgtgcaca 
     5341 cagcccagct tggagcgaac gacctacacc gaactgagat acctacagcg tgagctatga 
     5401 gaaagcgcca cgcttcccga agggagaaag gcggacaggt atccggtaag cggcagggtc 
     5461 ggaacaggag agcgcacgag ggagcttcca gggggaaacg cctggtatct ttatagtcct 
     5521 gtcgggtttc gccacctctg acttgagcgt cgatttttgt gatgctcgtc aggggggcgg 
     5581 agcctatgga aaaacgccag caacgcggcc tttttacggt tcctggcctt ttgctggcct 
     5641 tttgctcaca tgttctttcc tgcgttatcc cctgattctg tggataaccg tattaccgcc 
     5701 tttgagtgag ctgataccgc tcgccgcagc cgaacgaccg agcgcagcga gtcagtgagc 
     5761 gaggaagcgg aagagcgcct gatgcggtat tttctcctta cgcatctgtg cggtatttca 
     5821 caccgcatat atggtgcact ctcagtacaa tctgctctga tgccgcatag ttaagccagt 
     5881 atacactccg ctatcgctac gtgactgggt catggctgcg ccccgacacc cgccaacacc 
     5941 cgctgacgcg ccctgacggg cttgtctgct cccggcatcc gcttacagac aagctgtgac 
     6001 cgtctccggg agctgcatgt gtcagaggtt ttcaccgtca tcaccgaaac gcgcgaggca 
     6061 gctgcggtaa agctcatcag cgtggtcgtg aagcgattca cagatgtctg cctgttcatc 
     6121 cgcgtccagc tcgttgagtt tctccagaag cgttaatgtc tggcttctga taaagcgggc 
     6181 catgttaagg gcggtttttt cctgtttggt cactgatgcc tccgtgtaag ggggatttct 
     6241 gttcatgggg gtaatgatac cgatgaaacg agagaggatg ctcacgatac gggttactga 
     6301 tgatgaacat gcccggttac tggaacgttg tgagggtaaa caactggcgg tatggatgcg 
     6361 gcgggaccag agaaaaatca ctcagggtca atgccagcgc ttcgttaata cagatgtagg 
     6421 tgttccacag ggtagccagc agcatcctgc gatgcagatc cggaacataa tggtgcaggg 
     6481 cgctgacttc cgcgtttcca gactttacga aacacggaaa ccgaagacca ttcatgttgt 
     6541 tgctcaggtc gcagacgttt tgcagcagca gtcgcttcac gttcgctcgc gtatcggtga 
     6601 ttcattctgc taaccagtaa ggcaaccccg ccagcctagc cgggtcctca acgacaggag 
     6661 cacgatcatg cgcacccgtg gggccgccat gccggcgata atggcctgct tctcgccgaa 
     6721 acgtttggtg gcgggaccag tgacgaaggc ttgagcgagg gcgtgcaaga ttccgaatac 
     6781 cgcaagcgac aggccgatca tcgtcgcgct ccagcgaaag cggtcctcgc cgaaaatgac 
     6841 ccagagcgct gccggcacct gtcctacgag ttgcatgata aagaagacag tcataagtgc 
     6901 ggcgacgata gtcatgcccc gcgcccaccg gaaggagctg actgggttga aggctctcaa 
     6961 gggcatcggt cgagatcccg gtgcctaatg agtgagctaa cttacattaa ttgcgttgcg 
     7021 ctcactgccc gctttccagt cgggaaacct gtcgtgccag ctgcattaat gaatcggcca 
     7081 acgcgcgggg agaggcggtt tgcgtattgg gcgccagggt ggtttttctt ttcaccagtg 
     7141 agacgggcaa cagctgattg cccttcaccg cctggccctg agagagttgc agcaagcggt 
     7201 ccacgctggt ttgccccagc aggcgaaaat cctgtttgat ggtggttaac ggcgggatat 
     7261 aacatgagct gtcttcggta tcgtcgtatc ccactaccga gatatccgca ccaacgcgca 
     7321 gcccggactc ggtaatggcg cgcattgcgc ccagcgccat ctgatcgttg gcaaccagca 
     7381 tcgcagtggg aacgatgccc tcattcagca tttgcatggt ttgttgaaaa ccggacatgg 
     7441 cactccagtc gccttcccgt tccgctatcg gctgaatttg attgcgagtg agatatttat 
     7501 gccagccagc cagacgcaga cgcgccgaga cagaacttaa tgggcccgct aacagcgcga 
     7561 tttgctggtg acccaatgcg accagatgct ccacgcccag tcgcgtaccg tcttcatggg 
     7621 agaaaataat actgttgatg ggtgtctggt cagagacatc aagaaataac gccggaacat 
     7681 tagtgcaggc agcttccaca gcaatggcat cctggtcatc cagcggatag ttaatgatca 
     7741 gcccactgac gcgttgcgcg agaagattgt gcaccgccgc tttacaggct tcgacgccgc 
     7801 ttcgttctac catcgacacc accacgctgg cacccagttg atcggcgcga gatttaatcg 
     7861 ccgcgacaat ttgcgacggc gcgtgcaggg ccagactgga ggtggcaacg ccaatcagca 
     7921 acgactgttt gcccgccagt tgttgtgcca cgcggttggg aatgtaattc agctccgcca 
     7981 tcgccgcttc cactttttcc cgcgttttcg cagaaacgtg gctggcctgg ttcaccacgc 
     8041 gggaaacggt ctgataagag acaccggcat actctgcgac atcgtataac gttactggtt 
     8101 tcacattcac caccctgaat tgactctctt ccgggcgcta tcatgccata ccgcgaaagg 
     8161 ttttgcgcca ttcgatggtg tccgggatct cgacgctctc ccttatgcga ctcctgcatt 
     8221 aggaagcagc ccagtagtag gttgaggccg ttgagcaccg ccgccgcaag gaatggtgca 
     8281 tgcaaggaga tggcgcccaa cagtcccccg gccacggggc ctgccaccat acccacgccg 
     8341 aaacaagcgc tcatgagccc gaagtggcga gcccgatctt ccccatcggt gatgtcggcg 
     8401 atataggcgc cagcaaccgc acctgtggcg ccggtgatgc cggccacgat gcgtccggcg 
     8461 tagaggatcg agatctcgat cccgcgaaat 
//
