# Supplementary material for: A scalable platform to discover antimicrobials of ribosomal origin
Source: Nat Commun. 2022 Oct 17;13:6135. doi: 10.1038/s41467-022-33890-w (PMC9576775; doi:10.1038/s41467-022-33890-w)
Supplement: Supplementary file 5 — Supplementary Data 2 [file 41467_2022_33890_MOESM5_ESM.zip › Supplementary Data 2/50.gb]

LOCUS       pET28a\CrtE\B\I\T7\promtoer\and\terminator\with\spacers        8374 bp    DNA     circular     29-MAR-2016
SOURCE      
  ORGANISM  
COMMENT     This file is created by Vector NTI
            http://www.invitrogen.com/
COMMENT     ORIGDB|GenBank
COMMENT     VNTDATE|-11171271|
COMMENT     VNTDBDATE|-11171271|
COMMENT     LSOWNER|
COMMENT     VNTNAME|pET28a CrtE B I T7 promtoer and terminator with spacers|
COMMENT     VNTAUTHORNAME|Demo User|
COMMENT     Vector_NTI_Display_Data_(Do_Not_Edit!)
COMMENT     (SXF 
COMMENT      (CGexDoc "pET28a CrtE B I T7 promtoer and terminator with spacers" 0 8374 
COMMENT       (CDBMol 0 0 1 1 1 0 0 0 0 "" "" 0 0 0 0 (CObList) (CObList) (CObList) 
COMMENT        (CObList) -1 "") 
COMMENT       (CDocSetData 1 1 0 0 0 0 "MAIN" 1 1 1 1 0 0 1 1 0 1 10 10 4294967295 50 0 
COMMENT        1 0 (CHomObj 0 0 0 3 75) (CWordArray) (CWordArray) 
COMMENT        (CStringList "BsaI" "BbsI") (CStringList "atg" "gtg") 
COMMENT        (CStringList "taa" "tga" "tag") (CObList) 1 "{(0,1),2}" 0 0 "" 0 
COMMENT        4294967295 0 0 0 0 0 0 0 "MAIN" 0 0 30 0 
COMMENT        (CProteinMotifSearchObject 70 20 1 1 1 1 0 0 1 0 0 0 0 0)) 
COMMENT       (CMolPar 0 0 1 2763 2763 1 8374 0 0 0 0 0 0 0 0) (CStringList) 
COMMENT       (CStringList) (CObList) (COAPar 25 250 50 0 6 4 3 7) 
COMMENT       (COAPar 25 250 50 0 6 4 3 7) (COAPar 25 250 50 0 6 4 3 7) 
COMMENT       (CObList #0=(CRSite (CStringList) "BsaI" "ggtctc" 8 12 0 0 "") 
COMMENT        #1=(CRSite (CStringList) "BbsI" "gaagac" 9 13 4 6415 0 6775 0 7149 1 
COMMENT            7488 1 0 "")) 
COMMENT       (CObList 
COMMENT        #2=(CFSignal (CObList) "Adapter ATGG" 21 0 0 1 4 0 (CStringList) 
COMMENT            (CStringList) 1 1 1 1 "1..4") 
COMMENT        #3=(CFSignal (CObList) "T7 promoter" 30 0 0 5 21 0 (CStringList) 
COMMENT            (CStringList) 1 1 1 1 "5..21") 
COMMENT        #4=(CFSignal (CObList) "lac operator" 103 0 0 24 47 0 (CStringList) 
COMMENT            (CStringList) 1 1 1 1 "24..47") 
COMMENT        #5=(CFSignal (CObList) "Adapter CCCT" 21 0 0 441 444 0 (CStringList) 
COMMENT            (CStringList) 1 1 1 1 "441..444") 
COMMENT        #6=(CFSignal (CObList) "T7 terminator" 43 0 0 393 440 0 (CStringList) 
COMMENT            (CStringList) 1 1 1 1 "393..440") 
COMMENT        #7=(CFSignal (CObList) "Adapter GCTC" 21 0 0 2414 2417 0 (CStringList) 
COMMENT            (CStringList) 1 1 1 1 "2408..2411") 
COMMENT        #8=(CFSignal (CObList) "Adapter CGGT" 21 0 0 2830 2833 0 (CStringList) 
COMMENT            (CStringList) 1 1 1 1 "2824..2827") 
COMMENT        #9=(CFSignal (CObList) "Adapter AGCG" 21 0 0 3363 3366 0 (CStringList) 
COMMENT            (CStringList) 1 1 1 1 "3357..3360") 
COMMENT        #10=(CFSignal (CObList) "pET28a backbone" 21 0 0 3367 8374 0 
COMMENT             (CStringList) (CStringList) 1 1 1 1 "3361..8368") 
COMMENT        #11=(CFSignal (CObList) "T7 Promoter" 30 0 0 445 461 0 (CStringList) 
COMMENT             (CStringList) 1 1 1 1 "445..461") 
COMMENT        #12=(CFSignal (CObList) "lac operator" 103 0 0 464 487 0 (CStringList) 
COMMENT             (CStringList) 1 1 1 1 "464..487") 
COMMENT        #13=(CFSignal (CObList) "T7 Terminator" 43 0 0 2366 2413 0 (CStringList) 
COMMENT             (CStringList) 1 1 1 1 "2360..2407") 
COMMENT        #14=(CFSignal (CObList) "T7 Promoter" 30 0 0 2418 2474 0 (CStringList) 
COMMENT             (CStringList) 1 1 1 1 "2412..2468") 
COMMENT        #15=(CFSignal (CObList) "T7 Terminator" 43 0 0 2782 2829 0 (CStringList) 
COMMENT             (CStringList) 1 1 1 1 "2776..2823") 
COMMENT        #16=(CFSignal (CObList) "T7 Promoter" 30 0 0 2834 2890 0 (CStringList) 
COMMENT             (CStringList) 1 1 1 1 "2828..2884") 
COMMENT        #17=(CFSignal (CObList) "T7 Terminator" 43 0 0 3315 3362 0 (CStringList) 
COMMENT             (CStringList) 1 1 1 1 "3309..3356") 
COMMENT        #18=(CFSignal (CObList) "las_prec_WP022608083.1" 4 0 0 86 388 0 
COMMENT             (CStringList) (CStringList) 1 1 1 1 "") 
COMMENT        #19=(CFSignal (CObList) "las_WP022608083.1" 4 0 0 502 2361 0 
COMMENT             (CStringList) (CStringList) 1 1 1 1 "") 
COMMENT        #20=(CFSignal (CObList) "las_WP022608084.1" 4 0 0 2475 2777 0 
COMMENT             (CStringList) (CStringList) 1 1 1 1 "") 
COMMENT        #21=(CFSignal (CObList) "las_WP022608085.1" 4 0 0 2891 3310 0 
COMMENT             (CStringList) (CStringList) 1 1 1 1 "")) (CObList) (CObList) 
COMMENT       (CObList) (CObList) (CObList) (CObList) 
COMMENT       (CTextView 0 
COMMENT        #22=(CGroupPar (CParagraph 0 (0 0) 1 2 0 0 180) 
COMMENT             (CObjectList 
COMMENT              #23=(CRefLinePar 
COMMENT                   (CLinePar (CParagraph 0 (0 0) 0 2 0 0 233) 
COMMENT                    "pET28a CrtE B I T7 promtoer and terminator with spacers" 2) 
COMMENT                   5 "" 0 4) 
COMMENT              #24=(CFolderPar 
COMMENT                   (CGroupPar (CParagraph 1 (0 0) 1 1 0 0 178) 
COMMENT                    (CObjectList 
COMMENT                     #25=(CLinePar (CParagraph 0 (0 0) 1 2 1 0 180) 
COMMENT                          "DNA 'pET28a CrtE B I T7 promtoer and terminator with spacers'" 
COMMENT                          1) 
COMMENT                     #26=(CLinePar (CParagraph 0 (0 0) 1 2 1 0 180) 
COMMENT                          "Local object" 1) 
COMMENT                     #27=(CLinePar (CParagraph 0 (0 0) 1 2 1 0 180) 
COMMENT                          "Created: 03/29/16 07:06PM" 1) 
COMMENT                     #28=(CLinePar (CParagraph 0 (0 0) 1 2 1 0 180) 
COMMENT                          "Last Modified: 03/29/16 07:06PM" 1) 
COMMENT                     #29=(CLinePar (CParagraph 0 (0 0) 1 2 1 0 180) 
COMMENT                          "length: 8374 bp" 1) 
COMMENT                     #30=(CLinePar (CParagraph 0 (0 0) 1 2 1 0 180) 
COMMENT                          "storage type: Basic" 1) 
COMMENT                     #31=(CLinePar (CParagraph 0 (0 0) 1 2 1 0 180) 
COMMENT                          "form: Circular" 1))) "General Description") 
COMMENT              #32=(CFolderPar 
COMMENT                   (CGroupPar (CParagraph 2 (0 0) 1 1 0 0 178) 
COMMENT                    (CObjectList 
COMMENT                     #33=(CLinePar (CParagraph 0 (0 0) 1 2 1 0 180) 
COMMENT                          "Original Source Database: GenBank" 1) 
COMMENT                     #34=(CLinePar (CParagraph 0 (0 0) 1 2 1 0 180) 
COMMENT                          "Modification Date in the Original DB: 29-MAR-2016" 1))) 
COMMENT                   "Standard Fields") 
COMMENT              #35=(CRefLinePar 
COMMENT                   (CLinePar (CParagraph 0 (0 0) 0 2 0 0 233) "Comments" 2) 1 "" 
COMMENT                   0 0) 
COMMENT              #36=(CFolderPar 
COMMENT                   (CGroupPar (CParagraph 8 (0 0) 1 2 0 0 178) (CObjectList)) 
COMMENT                   "Annotations") 
COMMENT              #37=(CFolderPar 
COMMENT                   (CGroupPar (CParagraph 12 (6 0) 1 1 0 0 178) 
COMMENT                    (CObjectList 
COMMENT                     #38=(CFolderPar 
COMMENT                          (CGroupPar (CParagraph 4 (7 4 0) 1 1 1 0 178) 
COMMENT                           (CObjectList 
COMMENT                            #39=(CFolderPar 
COMMENT                                 (CGroupPar 
COMMENT                                  (CParagraph 86 (3 #18# 0) 1 2 2 0 327) 
COMMENT                                  (CObjectList 
COMMENT                                   #40=(CLinePar 
COMMENT                                        (CParagraph 0 (0 0) 1 2 3 0 180) 
COMMENT                                        "Start: 86    End: 388 " 1))) 
COMMENT                                 "las_prec_WP022608083.1") 
COMMENT                            #41=(CFolderPar 
COMMENT                                 (CGroupPar 
COMMENT                                  (CParagraph 502 (3 #19# 0) 1 2 2 0 327) 
COMMENT                                  (CObjectList 
COMMENT                                   #42=(CLinePar 
COMMENT                                        (CParagraph 0 (0 0) 1 2 3 0 180) 
COMMENT                                        "Start: 502   End: 2361" 1))) 
COMMENT                                 "las_WP022608083.1") 
COMMENT                            #43=(CFolderPar 
COMMENT                                 (CGroupPar 
COMMENT                                  (CParagraph 2475 (3 #20# 0) 1 2 2 0 327) 
COMMENT                                  (CObjectList 
COMMENT                                   #44=(CLinePar 
COMMENT                                        (CParagraph 0 (0 0) 1 2 3 0 180) 
COMMENT                                        "Start: 2475  End: 2777" 1))) 
COMMENT                                 "las_WP022608084.1") 
COMMENT                            #45=(CFolderPar 
COMMENT                                 (CGroupPar 
COMMENT                                  (CParagraph 2891 (3 #21# 0) 1 2 2 0 327) 
COMMENT                                  (CObjectList 
COMMENT                                   #46=(CLinePar 
COMMENT                                        (CParagraph 0 (0 0) 1 2 3 0 180) 
COMMENT                                        "Start: 2891  End: 3310" 1))) 
COMMENT                                 "las_WP022608085.1"))) "CDS (4 total)") 
COMMENT                     #47=(CFolderPar 
COMMENT                          (CGroupPar (CParagraph 21 (7 21 0) 1 1 1 0 178) 
COMMENT                           (CObjectList 
COMMENT                            #48=(CFolderPar 
COMMENT                                 (CGroupPar (CParagraph 1 (3 #2# 0) 1 2 2 0 194) 
COMMENT                                  (CObjectList 
COMMENT                                   #49=(CLinePar 
COMMENT                                        (CParagraph 0 (0 0) 1 2 3 0 180) 
COMMENT                                        "Start: 1     End: 4   " 1) 
COMMENT                                   #50=(CLinePar 
COMMENT                                        (CParagraph 0 (0 0) 1 2 3 0 180) 
COMMENT                                        "Original Location Description:" 1) 
COMMENT                                   #51=(CLinePar 
COMMENT                                        (CParagraph 0 (0 0) 1 2 3 0 180) 
COMMENT                                        "   1..4" 1))) "Adapter ATGG") 
COMMENT                            #52=(CFolderPar 
COMMENT                                 (CGroupPar 
COMMENT                                  (CParagraph 441 (3 #5# 0) 1 2 2 0 194) 
COMMENT                                  (CObjectList 
COMMENT                                   #53=(CLinePar 
COMMENT                                        (CParagraph 0 (0 0) 1 2 3 0 180) 
COMMENT                                        "Start: 441   End: 444 " 1) 
COMMENT                                   #54=(CLinePar 
COMMENT                                        (CParagraph 0 (0 0) 1 2 3 0 180) 
COMMENT                                        "Original Location Description:" 1) 
COMMENT                                   #55=(CLinePar 
COMMENT                                        (CParagraph 0 (0 0) 1 2 3 0 180) 
COMMENT                                        "   441..444" 1))) "Adapter CCCT") 
COMMENT                            #56=(CFolderPar 
COMMENT                                 (CGroupPar 
COMMENT                                  (CParagraph 2414 (3 #7# 0) 1 2 2 0 194) 
COMMENT                                  (CObjectList 
COMMENT                                   #57=(CLinePar 
COMMENT                                        (CParagraph 0 (0 0) 1 2 3 0 180) 
COMMENT                                        "Start: 2414  End: 2417" 1) 
COMMENT                                   #58=(CLinePar 
COMMENT                                        (CParagraph 0 (0 0) 1 2 3 0 180) 
COMMENT                                        "Original Location Description:" 1) 
COMMENT                                   #59=(CLinePar 
COMMENT                                        (CParagraph 0 (0 0) 1 2 3 0 180) 
COMMENT                                        "   2408..2411" 1))) "Adapter GCTC") 
COMMENT                            #60=(CFolderPar 
COMMENT                                 (CGroupPar 
COMMENT                                  (CParagraph 2830 (3 #8# 0) 1 2 2 0 194) 
COMMENT                                  (CObjectList 
COMMENT                                   #61=(CLinePar 
COMMENT                                        (CParagraph 0 (0 0) 1 2 3 0 180) 
COMMENT                                        "Start: 2830  End: 2833" 1) 
COMMENT                                   #62=(CLinePar 
COMMENT                                        (CParagraph 0 (0 0) 1 2 3 0 180) 
COMMENT                                        "Original Location Description:" 1) 
COMMENT                                   #63=(CLinePar 
COMMENT                                        (CParagraph 0 (0 0) 1 2 3 0 180) 
COMMENT                                        "   2824..2827" 1))) "Adapter CGGT") 
COMMENT                            #64=(CFolderPar 
COMMENT                                 (CGroupPar 
COMMENT                                  (CParagraph 3363 (3 #9# 0) 1 2 2 0 194) 
COMMENT                                  (CObjectList 
COMMENT                                   #65=(CLinePar 
COMMENT                                        (CParagraph 0 (0 0) 1 2 3 0 180) 
COMMENT                                        "Start: 3363  End: 3366" 1) 
COMMENT                                   #66=(CLinePar 
COMMENT                                        (CParagraph 0 (0 0) 1 2 3 0 180) 
COMMENT                                        "Original Location Description:" 1) 
COMMENT                                   #67=(CLinePar 
COMMENT                                        (CParagraph 0 (0 0) 1 2 3 0 180) 
COMMENT                                        "   3357..3360" 1))) "Adapter AGCG") 
COMMENT                            #68=(CFolderPar 
COMMENT                                 (CGroupPar 
COMMENT                                  (CParagraph 3367 (3 #10# 0) 1 2 2 0 194) 
COMMENT                                  (CObjectList 
COMMENT                                   #69=(CLinePar 
COMMENT                                        (CParagraph 0 (0 0) 1 2 3 0 180) 
COMMENT                                        "Start: 3367  End: 8374" 1) 
COMMENT                                   #70=(CLinePar 
COMMENT                                        (CParagraph 0 (0 0) 1 2 3 0 180) 
COMMENT                                        "Original Location Description:" 1) 
COMMENT                                   #71=(CLinePar 
COMMENT                                        (CParagraph 0 (0 0) 1 2 3 0 180) 
COMMENT                                        "   3361..8368" 1))) "pET28a backbone"))) 
COMMENT                          "Misc. Feature (6 total)") 
COMMENT                     #72=(CFolderPar 
COMMENT                          (CGroupPar (CParagraph 30 (7 30 0) 1 1 1 0 178) 
COMMENT                           (CObjectList 
COMMENT                            #73=(CFolderPar 
COMMENT                                 (CGroupPar (CParagraph 5 (3 #3# 0) 1 2 2 0 194) 
COMMENT                                  (CObjectList 
COMMENT                                   #74=(CLinePar 
COMMENT                                        (CParagraph 0 (0 0) 1 2 3 0 180) 
COMMENT                                        "Start: 5     End: 21  " 1) 
COMMENT                                   #75=(CLinePar 
COMMENT                                        (CParagraph 0 (0 0) 1 2 3 0 180) 
COMMENT                                        "Original Location Description:" 1) 
COMMENT                                   #76=(CLinePar 
COMMENT                                        (CParagraph 0 (0 0) 1 2 3 0 180) 
COMMENT                                        "   5..21" 1))) "T7 promoter") 
COMMENT                            #77=(CFolderPar 
COMMENT                                 (CGroupPar 
COMMENT                                  (CParagraph 445 (3 #11# 0) 1 2 2 0 194) 
COMMENT                                  (CObjectList 
COMMENT                                   #78=(CLinePar 
COMMENT                                        (CParagraph 0 (0 0) 1 2 3 0 180) 
COMMENT                                        "Start: 445   End: 461 " 1) 
COMMENT                                   #79=(CLinePar 
COMMENT                                        (CParagraph 0 (0 0) 1 2 3 0 180) 
COMMENT                                        "Original Location Description:" 1) 
COMMENT                                   #80=(CLinePar 
COMMENT                                        (CParagraph 0 (0 0) 1 2 3 0 180) 
COMMENT                                        "   445..461" 1))) "T7 Promoter") 
COMMENT                            #81=(CFolderPar 
COMMENT                                 (CGroupPar 
COMMENT                                  (CParagraph 2418 (3 #14# 0) 1 2 2 0 194) 
COMMENT                                  (CObjectList 
COMMENT                                   #82=(CLinePar 
COMMENT                                        (CParagraph 0 (0 0) 1 2 3 0 180) 
COMMENT                                        "Start: 2418  End: 2474" 1) 
COMMENT                                   #83=(CLinePar 
COMMENT                                        (CParagraph 0 (0 0) 1 2 3 0 180) 
COMMENT                                        "Original Location Description:" 1) 
COMMENT                                   #84=(CLinePar 
COMMENT                                        (CParagraph 0 (0 0) 1 2 3 0 180) 
COMMENT                                        "   2412..2468" 1))) "T7 Promoter") 
COMMENT                            #85=(CFolderPar 
COMMENT                                 (CGroupPar 
COMMENT                                  (CParagraph 2834 (3 #16# 0) 1 2 2 0 194) 
COMMENT                                  (CObjectList 
COMMENT                                   #86=(CLinePar 
COMMENT                                        (CParagraph 0 (0 0) 1 2 3 0 180) 
COMMENT                                        "Start: 2834  End: 2890" 1) 
COMMENT                                   #87=(CLinePar 
COMMENT                                        (CParagraph 0 (0 0) 1 2 3 0 180) 
COMMENT                                        "Original Location Description:" 1) 
COMMENT                                   #88=(CLinePar 
COMMENT                                        (CParagraph 0 (0 0) 1 2 3 0 180) 
COMMENT                                        "   2828..2884" 1))) "T7 Promoter"))) 
COMMENT                          "Promoter Prokaryotic (4 total)") 
COMMENT                     #89=(CFolderPar 
COMMENT                          (CGroupPar (CParagraph 43 (7 43 0) 1 1 1 0 178) 
COMMENT                           (CObjectList 
COMMENT                            #90=(CFolderPar 
COMMENT                                 (CGroupPar 
COMMENT                                  (CParagraph 393 (3 #6# 0) 1 2 2 0 194) 
COMMENT                                  (CObjectList 
COMMENT                                   #91=(CLinePar 
COMMENT                                        (CParagraph 0 (0 0) 1 2 3 0 180) 
COMMENT                                        "Start: 393   End: 440 " 1) 
COMMENT                                   #92=(CLinePar 
COMMENT                                        (CParagraph 0 (0 0) 1 2 3 0 180) 
COMMENT                                        "Original Location Description:" 1) 
COMMENT                                   #93=(CLinePar 
COMMENT                                        (CParagraph 0 (0 0) 1 2 3 0 180) 
COMMENT                                        "   393..440" 1))) "T7 terminator") 
COMMENT                            #94=(CFolderPar 
COMMENT                                 (CGroupPar 
COMMENT                                  (CParagraph 2366 (3 #13# 0) 1 2 2 0 194) 
COMMENT                                  (CObjectList 
COMMENT                                   #95=(CLinePar 
COMMENT                                        (CParagraph 0 (0 0) 1 2 3 0 180) 
COMMENT                                        "Start: 2366  End: 2413" 1) 
COMMENT                                   #96=(CLinePar 
COMMENT                                        (CParagraph 0 (0 0) 1 2 3 0 180) 
COMMENT                                        "Original Location Description:" 1) 
COMMENT                                   #97=(CLinePar 
COMMENT                                        (CParagraph 0 (0 0) 1 2 3 0 180) 
COMMENT                                        "   2360..2407" 1))) "T7 Terminator") 
COMMENT                            #98=(CFolderPar 
COMMENT                                 (CGroupPar 
COMMENT                                  (CParagraph 2782 (3 #15# 0) 1 2 2 0 194) 
COMMENT                                  (CObjectList 
COMMENT                                   #99=(CLinePar 
COMMENT                                        (CParagraph 0 (0 0) 1 2 3 0 180) 
COMMENT                                        "Start: 2782  End: 2829" 1) 
COMMENT                                   #100=(CLinePar 
COMMENT                                         (CParagraph 0 (0 0) 1 2 3 0 180) 
COMMENT                                         "Original Location Description:" 1) 
COMMENT                                   #101=(CLinePar 
COMMENT                                         (CParagraph 0 (0 0) 1 2 3 0 180) 
COMMENT                                         "   2776..2823" 1))) "T7 Terminator") 
COMMENT                            #102=(CFolderPar 
COMMENT                                  (CGroupPar 
COMMENT                                   (CParagraph 3315 (3 #17# 0) 1 2 2 0 194) 
COMMENT                                   (CObjectList 
COMMENT                                    #103=(CLinePar 
COMMENT                                          (CParagraph 0 (0 0) 1 2 3 0 180) 
COMMENT                                          "Start: 3315  End: 3362" 1) 
COMMENT                                    #104=(CLinePar 
COMMENT                                          (CParagraph 0 (0 0) 1 2 3 0 180) 
COMMENT                                          "Original Location Description:" 1) 
COMMENT                                    #105=(CLinePar 
COMMENT                                          (CParagraph 0 (0 0) 1 2 3 0 180) 
COMMENT                                          "   3309..3356" 1))) "T7 Terminator"))) 
COMMENT                          "Terminator (4 total)") 
COMMENT                     #106=(CFolderPar 
COMMENT                           (CGroupPar (CParagraph 103 (7 103 0) 1 1 1 0 178) 
COMMENT                            (CObjectList 
COMMENT                             #107=(CFolderPar 
COMMENT                                   (CGroupPar 
COMMENT                                    (CParagraph 24 (3 #4# 0) 1 2 2 0 194) 
COMMENT                                    (CObjectList 
COMMENT                                     #108=(CLinePar 
COMMENT                                           (CParagraph 0 (0 0) 1 2 3 0 180) 
COMMENT                                           "Start: 24    End: 47  " 1) 
COMMENT                                     #109=(CLinePar 
COMMENT                                           (CParagraph 0 (0 0) 1 2 3 0 180) 
COMMENT                                           "Original Location Description:" 1) 
COMMENT                                     #110=(CLinePar 
COMMENT                                           (CParagraph 0 (0 0) 1 2 3 0 180) 
COMMENT                                           "   24..47" 1))) "lac operator") 
COMMENT                             #111=(CFolderPar 
COMMENT                                   (CGroupPar 
COMMENT                                    (CParagraph 464 (3 #12# 0) 1 2 2 0 194) 
COMMENT                                    (CObjectList 
COMMENT                                     #112=(CLinePar 
COMMENT                                           (CParagraph 0 (0 0) 1 2 3 0 180) 
COMMENT                                           "Start: 464   End: 487 " 1) 
COMMENT                                     #113=(CLinePar 
COMMENT                                           (CParagraph 0 (0 0) 1 2 3 0 180) 
COMMENT                                           "Original Location Description:" 1) 
COMMENT                                     #114=(CLinePar 
COMMENT                                           (CParagraph 0 (0 0) 1 2 3 0 180) 
COMMENT                                           "   464..487" 1))) "lac operator"))) 
COMMENT                           "Operon (2 total)"))) "Feature Map") 
COMMENT              #115=(CFolderPar 
COMMENT                    (CGroupPar (CParagraph 13 (0 0) 1 1 0 0 178) 
COMMENT                     (CObjectList 
COMMENT                      #116=(CRSFolderPar 
COMMENT                            (CFolderPar 
COMMENT                             (CGroupPar (CParagraph 100447024 (8 0) 1 1 1 0 178) 
COMMENT                              (CObjectList 
COMMENT                               #117=(CGroupPar 
COMMENT                                     (CParagraph 0 (10 #1# 0) 1 2 2 0 180) 
COMMENT                                     (CObjectList 
COMMENT                                      #118=(CLinePar 
COMMENT                                            (CParagraph 0 (1 #1# 1) 1 2 2 0 191) 
COMMENT                                            " N1: 6415 " 1) 
COMMENT                                      #119=(CLinePar 
COMMENT                                            (CParagraph 0 (1 #1# 2) 1 2 2 0 191) 
COMMENT                                            " N2: 6775 " 1) 
COMMENT                                      #120=(CLinePar 
COMMENT                                            (CParagraph 0 (1 #1# 3) 1 2 2 0 191) 
COMMENT                                            " N3: 7149 (on complementary strand)" 
COMMENT                                            1) 
COMMENT                                      #121=(CLinePar 
COMMENT                                            (CParagraph 0 (1 #1# 4) 1 2 2 0 191) 
COMMENT                                            " N4: 7488 (on complementary strand)" 
COMMENT                                            1))))) "BbsI: 4 sites") 8 12 
COMMENT                            "GAAGACNNNNNNN" "CTTCTGNNNNNNN") 
COMMENT                      #122=(CRSFolderPar 
COMMENT                            (CFolderPar 
COMMENT                             (CGroupPar (CParagraph 100447248 (8 0) 1 1 1 0 178) 
COMMENT                              (CObjectList)) "BsaI: 0 sites") 7 11 
COMMENT                            "GGTCTCNNNNNN" "CCAGAGNNNNNN"))) 
COMMENT                    "Restriction/Methylation Map")))) 
COMMENT       (CGraphView 
COMMENT        (CWStyleSheet 
COMMENT         (CObjectList 
COMMENT          #123=(CWidgetStyle "RSite Label" 1 (LOGPEN 0 0 13408563) 1 0 1 
COMMENT                (LOGFONT 0 0 0 0 400 0 0 0 0 3 2 1 18 "Georgia") 0.555556 0 1 5 
COMMENT                "@N (@S)" 0) 
COMMENT          #124=(CWidgetStyle "Signal Label" 1 (LOGPEN 0 0 0) 1 0 1 
COMMENT                (LOGFONT 0 0 0 0 700 0 0 0 0 3 2 1 34 "Arial") 0.666667 0 1 1 
COMMENT                "@N" 0) 
COMMENT          #125=(CWidgetStyle "Molecule Label 2" 0 0 1 
COMMENT                (LOGFONT 0 0 0 0 400 0 0 0 0 3 2 1 18 "Georgia") 0.555556 0 1 16 
COMMENT                "@L bp" 0) 
COMMENT          #126=(CWidgetStyle "Molecule Label 1" 0 0 1 
COMMENT                (LOGFONT 0 0 0 0 400 0 0 0 0 3 2 1 34 "Verdana") 0.833333 0 1 1 
COMMENT                "@N" 0) 
COMMENT          #127=(CWidgetStyle "Shape 3" 1 (LOGPEN 0 0 3355545) 1 1 
COMMENT                (LOGBRUSH 0 6724095 0) 0 0 1 (LOGSHAPE 9 1 0.8 1.8 0)) 
COMMENT          #128=(CWidgetStyle "Shape 1" 1 (LOGPEN 0 0 6723840) 1 1 
COMMENT                (LOGBRUSH 0 10079334 0) 0 0 1 (LOGSHAPE 9 1 0.8 1.8 0)) 
COMMENT          #129=(CWidgetStyle "Axis" 1 (LOGPEN 0 0 10079436) 2 1 
COMMENT                (LOGBRUSH 0 13434879 0) 0 0 1 (LOGSHAPE 10 1 0 0 0)) 
COMMENT          #130=(CWidgetStyle "Line 2" 1 (LOGPEN 0 0 6723840) 8 0 0 0 1 
COMMENT                (LOGSHAPE 1 1.9 0 0 0)) 
COMMENT          #131=(CWidgetStyle "RSite" 1 (LOGPEN 0 0 10053171) 8 0 0 0 1 
COMMENT                (LOGSHAPE 1 1.9 0 0 0)) 
COMMENT          #132=(CWidgetStyle "Short Signal" 1 (LOGPEN 0 0 13395507) 10 0 0 0 1 
COMMENT                (LOGSHAPE 1 1.9 0 0 0)) 
COMMENT          #133=(CWidgetStyle "Uniq RSite Label" 1 (LOGPEN 0 0 153) 1 0 1 
COMMENT                (LOGFONT 0 0 0 0 400 0 0 0 0 3 2 1 18 "Georgia") 0.555556 128 1 
COMMENT                5 "@N (@S)" 0) 
COMMENT          #134=(CWidgetStyle "Vanilla" 1 (LOGPEN 0 0 0) 1 1 
COMMENT                (LOGBRUSH 0 16777215 0) 1 
COMMENT                (LOGFONT 0 0 0 0 400 0 0 0 0 7 48 2 18 "Times New Roman") 0.8 0 
COMMENT                1 2 "?" 0) 
COMMENT          #135=(CWidgetStyle "Mark 1" 0 0 1 
COMMENT                (LOGFONT 0 0 0 0 400 0 0 0 2 7 48 2 2 "Windings") 0.7 0 1 2 "?" 
COMMENT                0) 
COMMENT          #136=(CWidgetStyle "Motif Label" 1 (LOGPEN 0 0 16744512) 1 0 1 
COMMENT                (LOGFONT 0 0 0 0 400 0 0 0 0 3 2 1 34 "Arial") 0.611111 8388608 
COMMENT                1 65535 "@N (@H)" 0) 
COMMENT          #137=(CWidgetStyle "Fragment Label 2" 1 (LOGPEN 0 0 0) 1 0 1 
COMMENT                (LOGFONT 0 0 0 0 400 0 0 0 0 3 2 1 49 "Courier New") 1.05 0 1 48 
COMMENT                "@F bp (molecule @L bp)" 0) 
COMMENT          #138=(CWidgetStyle "Fragment Label 1" 1 (LOGPEN 0 0 0) 1 0 1 
COMMENT                (LOGFONT 0 0 0 0 400 0 0 0 0 3 2 1 34 "Arial") 0.91 0 1 1 
COMMENT                "Fragment of @N" 0) 
COMMENT          #139=(CWidgetStyle "Shape 4" 1 (LOGPEN 0 0 0) 1 1 
COMMENT                (LOGBRUSH 2 8388608 5) 0 0 0) 
COMMENT          #140=(CWidgetStyle "Shape 2" 1 (LOGPEN 0 0 0) 1 1 (LOGBRUSH 0 128 0) 0 
COMMENT                0 0) 
COMMENT          #141=(CWidgetStyle "Shape 0" 1 (LOGPEN 0 0 0) 1 1 (LOGBRUSH 0 0 0) 0 0 
COMMENT                0) 
COMMENT          #142=(CWidgetStyle "ORF" 1 (LOGPEN 0 0 16384) 8 0 0 0 1 
COMMENT                (LOGSHAPE 7 0.2 3.41182 2.86186 0.609808)) 
COMMENT          #143=(CWidgetStyle "Line 4" 1 (LOGPEN 0 0 32768) 8 0 0 0 0) 
COMMENT          #144=(CWidgetStyle "Line 3" 1 (LOGPEN 0 0 16711680) 8 0 0 0 0) 
COMMENT          #145=(CWidgetStyle "Line 1" 1 (LOGPEN 0 0 16711680) 1 0 0 0 0) 
COMMENT          #146=(CWidgetStyle "Short Promoter" 1 (LOGPEN 0 0 128) 6 0 0 0 0) 
COMMENT          #147=(CWidgetStyle "Motif" 1 (LOGPEN 0 0 0) 1 0 0 0 0) 
COMMENT          #148=(CWidgetStyle "Line 0" 1 (LOGPEN 0 0 0) 8 0 0 0 0) 
COMMENT          #149=(CWidgetStyle "Void" 0 0 0 0 0) 
COMMENT          #150=(CWidgetStyle "General Label" 1 (LOGPEN 0 0 0) 1 0 1 
COMMENT                (LOGFONT 0 0 0 0 400 0 0 0 0 3 2 1 18 "Times New Roman") 0.91 0 
COMMENT                1 3 "@T @N " 0) 
COMMENT          #151=(CWidgetStyle "Position" 1 (LOGPEN 0 0 0) 1 0 0 0 0) 
COMMENT          #152=(CWidgetStyle "Annotation" 0 0 1 
COMMENT                (LOGFONT 0 0 0 0 400 0 0 0 0 3 2 1 18 "Times New Roman") 0.91 0 
COMMENT                0 0) 
COMMENT          #153=(CWidgetStyle "Position Label" 1 (LOGPEN 0 0 8388608) 1 0 1 
COMMENT                (LOGFONT 0 0 0 0 400 0 1 0 0 3 2 1 34 "Arial") 0.63 8388608 1 1 
COMMENT                "@N" 0) 
COMMENT          #154=(CWidgetStyle "Range" 1 (LOGPEN 0 0 0) 1 1 
COMMENT                (LOGBRUSH 0 16777215 0) 0 0 0) 
COMMENT          #155=(CWidgetStyle "Range Label" 1 (LOGPEN 0 0 8388608) 1 0 1 
COMMENT                (LOGFONT 0 0 0 0 400 0 1 0 0 3 2 1 34 "Arial") 0.63 8388608 1 1 
COMMENT                "@N" 0) 
COMMENT          #156=(CWidgetStyle "ORF Label" 1 (LOGPEN 0 0 49216) 1 0 1 
COMMENT                (LOGFONT 0 0 0 0 400 0 0 0 0 3 2 1 18 "Times New Roman") 
COMMENT                0.611111 0 1 65535 "@N" 0) 
COMMENT          #157=(CWidgetStyle "CDS Label" 1 (LOGPEN 0 0 4227264) 1 0 1 
COMMENT                (LOGFONT 0 0 0 0 400 0 0 0 0 3 2 1 34 "Arial") 0.555556 255 1 1 
COMMENT                "@N" 0) 
COMMENT          #158=(CWidgetStyle "Shape 5" 1 (LOGPEN 0 0 0) 3 1 
COMMENT                (LOGBRUSH 0 16777113 0) 1 
COMMENT                (LOGFONT 0 0 0 0 400 0 0 0 0 7 48 2 50 "Arial") 0.9 0 0 1 
COMMENT                (LOGSHAPE 9 1 0.8 1.8 0)) 
COMMENT          #159=(CWidgetStyle "CDS" 1 (LOGPEN 0 0 0) 1 1 (LOGBRUSH 2 39423 3) 0 0 
COMMENT                1 (LOGSHAPE 9 1 0.8 1.8 0)) 
COMMENT          #160=(CWidgetStyle "Label 2" 1 (LOGPEN 0 0 4227264) 1 0 1 
COMMENT                (LOGFONT 0 0 0 0 400 0 0 0 0 3 2 1 34 "Arial") 0.944444 8388608 
COMMENT                1 1 "@N" 0) 
COMMENT          #161=(CWidgetStyle "Label 3" 1 (LOGPEN 0 0 8421376) 1 0 1 
COMMENT                (LOGFONT 0 0 0 0 700 255 0 0 0 3 2 1 34 "Arial") 0.833333 255 1 
COMMENT                5 "@N (@S)" 0) 
COMMENT          #162=(CWidgetStyle "Label 4" 1 (LOGPEN 0 0 8437824) 1 0 1 
COMMENT                (LOGFONT 0 0 0 0 400 0 0 0 0 3 2 1 34 "Arial") 0.722222 0 1 5 
COMMENT                "@N (@S)" 0)) 0.164644 1.74233 0.164644 2.53336 
COMMENT         (70 (CShapeMapEntry 0 "Unique RSite" 1 "Uniq RSite Label") 67 
COMMENT          (CShapeMapEntry 0 "ORF" 0 "ORF Label")) 40.0378 40.0378 39 39 0.1 
COMMENT         -6293) 1 1 0 1 1 
COMMENT        (mapper: 22.4593 -19.7027 40.0378 40.0378 0.01 10 -1 8374 8374 1 0 0) 
COMMENT        #163=(CGroupWidget (CWidget 0 (0 0) 1 2 0 0 Nil 1836020336 100) 
COMMENT              (CObjectList 
COMMENT               #164=(CGroupWidget (CWidget 1 (0 0) 1 2 0 0 Nil -1367 100) 
COMMENT                     (CObjectList 
COMMENT                      #165=(CAxis 
COMMENT                            (CWideLine 
COMMENT                             (CWidget 0 (0 0) 1 2 0 0 #129# 100659084 0) 
COMMENT                             (LOGPEN 0 0 10079436) 2 (LOGBRUSH 0 13434879 0) 1 
COMMENT                             6.27493 6.27293 1 0.0214037) 0.0749126) 
COMMENT                      #166=(CLabel (CWidget 1001 (0 0) 1 2 0 0 #126# 0 100) 
COMMENT                            (LOGPEN 0 0 0) 1 
COMMENT                            (LOGFONT 58 22 0 0 400 0 0 0 0 3 2 1 34 "Verdana") 
COMMENT                            1.74233 0.833333 0 
COMMENT                            "pET28a CrtE B I T7 promtoer and terminator with spacers" 
COMMENT                            "@N" 1 0 0.871165 0 -10 33.0438 1.47361 Nil) 
COMMENT                      #167=(CLabel 
COMMENT                            (CWidget 1002 (0 0) 1 2 0 0 #125# -133916 100) 
COMMENT                            (LOGPEN 0 0 0) 1 
COMMENT                            (LOGFONT 38 14 0 0 400 0 0 0 0 3 2 1 18 "Georgia") 
COMMENT                            1.74233 0.555556 0 "8374 bp" "@L bp" 16 0 -0.871165 
COMMENT                            0 -10.8 2.99717 0.974079 Nil)) (CObjectList)) 
COMMENT               #168=(CGroupWidget (CWidget 10 (6 0) 1 2 0 0 Nil -879 100) 
COMMENT                     (CObjectList 
COMMENT                      #169=(CGroupWidget 
COMMENT                            (CWidget 4 (7 4 0) 1 2 0 0 Nil -1088 100) 
COMMENT                            (CObjectList 
COMMENT                             #170=(CWideArrow 
COMMENT                                   (CWideLine 
COMMENT                                    (CWidget 0 (3 #18# 0) 1 2 0 0 #127# 0 100) 
COMMENT                                    (LOGPEN 0 0 3355545) 1 
COMMENT                                    (LOGBRUSH 0 6724095 0) 1 5.98252 6.20951 1 
COMMENT                                    0.082322) 0.8 1.8 0) 
COMMENT                             #171=(CLabel (CWidget 0 (0 0) 1 2 0 0 #124# 0 100) 
COMMENT                                   (LOGPEN 0 0 0) 1 
COMMENT                                   (LOGFONT 46 17 0 0 700 0 0 0 0 3 2 1 34 
COMMENT                                    "Arial") 1.74233 0.666667 0 
COMMENT                                   "las prec WP022608083.1" "@N" 1 11.7964 
COMMENT                                   12.1963 0 -10 9.54098 1.07399 #170#) 
COMMENT                             #172=(CWideArrow 
COMMENT                                   (CWideLine 
COMMENT                                    (CWidget 0 (3 #19# 0) 1 2 0 0 #127# 0 100) 
COMMENT                                    (LOGPEN 0 0 3355545) 1 
COMMENT                                    (LOGBRUSH 0 6724095 0) 1 4.5045 5.89787 1 
COMMENT                                    0.082322) 0.8 1.8 0) 
COMMENT                             #173=(CLabel 
COMMENT                                   (CWidget 0 (0 0) 1 2 0 0 #124# -396829 100) 
COMMENT                                   (LOGPEN 0 0 0) 1 
COMMENT                                   (LOGFONT 46 17 0 0 700 0 0 0 0 3 2 1 34 
COMMENT                                    "Arial") 1.74233 0.666667 0 
COMMENT                                   "las WP022608083.1" "@N" 1 17.3886 3.48466 0 
COMMENT                                   -10 7.56785 1.07399 #172#) 
COMMENT                             #174=(CWideArrow 
COMMENT                                   (CWideLine 
COMMENT                                    (CWidget 0 (3 #20# 0) 1 2 0 0 #127# 0 100) 
COMMENT                                    (LOGPEN 0 0 3355545) 1 
COMMENT                                    (LOGBRUSH 0 6724095 0) 1 4.19286 4.41985 1 
COMMENT                                    0.082322) 0.8 1.8 0) 
COMMENT                             #175=(CLabel 
COMMENT                                   (CWidget 0 (0 0) 1 2 0 0 #124# -74124 100) 
COMMENT                                   (LOGPEN 0 0 0) 1 
COMMENT                                   (LOGFONT 46 17 0 0 700 0 0 0 0 3 2 1 34 
COMMENT                                    "Arial") 1.74233 0.666667 0 
COMMENT                                   "las WP022608084.1" "@N" 1 16.9579 -6.96932 0 
COMMENT                                   -10 7.56785 1.07399 #174#) 
COMMENT                             #176=(CWideArrow 
COMMENT                                   (CWideLine 
COMMENT                                    (CWidget 0 (3 #21# 0) 1 2 0 0 #127# 0 100) 
COMMENT                                    (LOGPEN 0 0 3355545) 1 
COMMENT                                    (LOGBRUSH 0 6724095 0) 1 3.79358 4.10821 1 
COMMENT                                    0.082322) 0.8 1.8 0) 
COMMENT                             #177=(CLabel 
COMMENT                                   (CWidget 0 (0 0) 1 2 0 0 #124# 1731093605 100) 
COMMENT                                   (LOGPEN 0 0 0) 1 
COMMENT                                   (LOGFONT 46 17 0 0 700 0 0 0 0 3 2 1 34 
COMMENT                                    "Arial") 1.74233 0.666667 0 
COMMENT                                   "las WP022608085.1" "@N" 1 14.8424 -13.9386 0 
COMMENT                                   -10 7.56785 1.07399 #176#)) (CObjectList)) 
COMMENT                      #178=(CGroupWidget 
COMMENT                            (CWidget 21 (7 21 0) 1 2 0 0 Nil -842 100) 
COMMENT                            (CObjectList 
COMMENT                             #179=(CScratch 
COMMENT                                   (CWidget 0 (3 #2# 0) 1 2 0 0 #132# 101202616 
COMMENT                                    100) (LOGPEN 0 8 13395507) 10 1 6.27319 1.9 
COMMENT                                   0.082322 1) 
COMMENT                             #180=(CLabel 
COMMENT                                   (CWidget 0 (0 0) 1 2 0 0 #124# -68990 100) 
COMMENT                                   (LOGPEN 0 0 0) 1 
COMMENT                                   (LOGFONT 46 17 0 0 700 0 0 0 0 3 2 1 34 
COMMENT                                    "Arial") 1.74233 0.666667 0 "Adapter ATGG" 
COMMENT                                   "@N" 1 4.45535 17.4233 0 -10 5.86945 1.07399 
COMMENT                                   #179#) 
COMMENT                             #181=(CScratch 
COMMENT                                   (CWidget 0 (3 #5# 0) 1 2 0 0 #132# 1 100) 
COMMENT                                   (LOGPEN 0 8 13395507) 10 1 5.94357 1.9 
COMMENT                                   0.082322 1) 
COMMENT                             #182=(CLabel (CWidget 0 (0 0) 1 2 0 0 #124# 0 100) 
COMMENT                                   (LOGPEN 0 0 0) 1 
COMMENT                                   (LOGFONT 46 17 0 0 700 0 0 0 0 3 2 1 34 
COMMENT                                    "Arial") 1.74233 0.666667 0 "Adapter CCCT" 
COMMENT                                   "@N" 1 13.935 8.71165 0 -10 5.86945 1.07399 
COMMENT                                   #181#) 
COMMENT                             #183=(CScratch 
COMMENT                                   (CWidget 0 (3 #7# 0) 1 2 0 0 #132# 101051048 
COMMENT                                    100) (LOGPEN 0 8 13395507) 10 1 4.46554 1.9 
COMMENT                                   0.082322 1) 
COMMENT                             #184=(CLabel 
COMMENT                                   (CWidget 0 (0 0) 1 2 0 0 #124# 22776772 100) 
COMMENT                                   (LOGPEN 0 0 0) 1 
COMMENT                                   (LOGFONT 46 17 0 0 700 0 0 0 0 3 2 1 34 
COMMENT                                    "Arial") 1.74233 0.666667 0 "Adapter GCTC" 
COMMENT                                   "@N" 1 16.4291 -3.48466 0 -10 5.86945 1.07399 
COMMENT                                   #183#) 
COMMENT                             #185=(CScratch 
COMMENT                                   (CWidget 0 (3 #8# 0) 1 2 0 0 #132# 1 100) 
COMMENT                                   (LOGPEN 0 8 13395507) 10 1 4.15391 1.9 
COMMENT                                   0.082322 1) 
COMMENT                             #186=(CLabel 
COMMENT                                   (CWidget 0 (0 0) 1 2 0 0 #124# -3126 100) 
COMMENT                                   (LOGPEN 0 0 0) 1 
COMMENT                                   (LOGFONT 46 17 0 0 700 0 0 0 0 3 2 1 34 
COMMENT                                    "Arial") 1.74233 0.666667 0 "Adapter CGGT" 
COMMENT                                   "@N" 1 15.3018 -10.454 0 -10 5.86945 1.07399 
COMMENT                                   #185#) 
COMMENT                             #187=(CScratch 
COMMENT                                   (CWidget 0 (3 #9# 0) 1 2 0 0 #132# 1 100) 
COMMENT                                   (LOGPEN 0 8 13395507) 10 1 3.75462 1.9 
COMMENT                                   0.082322 1) 
COMMENT                             #188=(CLabel 
COMMENT                                   (CWidget 0 (0 0) 1 2 0 0 #124# 2082602612 100) 
COMMENT                                   (LOGPEN 0 0 0) 1 
COMMENT                                   (LOGFONT 46 17 0 0 700 0 0 0 0 3 2 1 34 
COMMENT                                    "Arial") 1.74233 0.666667 0 "Adapter AGCG" 
COMMENT                                   "@N" 1 12.0984 -17.4233 0 -10 5.96936 1.07399 
COMMENT                                   #187#) 
COMMENT                             #189=(CWideArrow 
COMMENT                                   (CWideLine 
COMMENT                                    (CWidget 0 (3 #10# 0) 1 2 0 0 #128# 0 100) 
COMMENT                                    (LOGPEN 0 0 6723840) 1 
COMMENT                                    (LOGBRUSH 0 10079334 0) 0.835356 6.27319 
COMMENT                                    3.75163 1 0.082322) 0.8 1.8 0) 
COMMENT                             #190=(CLabel 
COMMENT                                   (CWidget 0 (0 0) 1 2 0 0 #124# -396827 100) 
COMMENT                                   (LOGPEN 0 0 0) 1 
COMMENT                                   (LOGFONT 46 17 0 0 700 0 0 0 0 3 2 1 34 
COMMENT                                    "Arial") 1.74233 0.666667 0 
COMMENT                                   "pET28a backbone" "@N" 1 -17.1447 -3.48466 0 
COMMENT                                   -10 7.0933 1.07399 #189#)) (CObjectList)) 
COMMENT                      #191=(CGroupWidget 
COMMENT                            (CWidget 30 (7 30 0) 1 2 0 0 Nil -782 100) 
COMMENT                            (CObjectList 
COMMENT                             #192=(CPromoterArrow 
COMMENT                                   (CLine 
COMMENT                                    (CWidget 0 (3 #3# 0) 1 2 0 0 #146# 0 100) 
COMMENT                                    (LOGPEN 0 4 128) 6 1.16464 6.18292 6.27019) 
COMMENT                                   0.4 0.082322 1.08464 1.8 1.8 0) 
COMMENT                             #193=(CLabel 
COMMENT                                   (CWidget 0 (0 0) 1 2 0 0 #124# -69466 100) 
COMMENT                                   (LOGPEN 0 0 0) 1 
COMMENT                                   (LOGFONT 46 17 0 0 700 0 0 0 0 3 2 1 34 
COMMENT                                    "Arial") 1.74233 0.666667 0 "T7 promoter" 
COMMENT                                   "@N" 1 4.36509 13.9386 0 -10 4.9703 1.07399 
COMMENT                                   #192#) 
COMMENT                             #194=(CPromoterArrow 
COMMENT                                   (CLine 
COMMENT                                    (CWidget 0 (3 #11# 0) 1 2 0 0 #146# 0 100) 
COMMENT                                    (LOGPEN 0 4 128) 6 1.16464 5.85331 5.94057) 
COMMENT                                   0.4 0.082322 1.08464 1.8 1.8 0) 
COMMENT                             #195=(CLabel (CWidget 0 (0 0) 1 2 0 0 #124# 0 100) 
COMMENT                                   (LOGPEN 0 0 0) 1 
COMMENT                                   (LOGFONT 46 17 0 0 700 0 0 0 0 3 2 1 34 
COMMENT                                    "Arial") 1.74233 0.666667 0 "T7 Promoter" 
COMMENT                                   "@N" 1 15.4003 5.22699 0 -10 5.02026 1.07399 
COMMENT                                   #194#) 
COMMENT                             #196=(CPromoterArrow 
COMMENT                                   (CLine 
COMMENT                                    (CWidget 0 (3 #14# 0) 1 2 0 0 #146# 0 100) 
COMMENT                                    (LOGPEN 0 4 128) 6 1.16464 4.37528 4.46255) 
COMMENT                                   0.4 0.082322 1.08464 1.8 1.8 0) 
COMMENT                             #197=(CLabel (CWidget 0 (0 0) 1 2 0 0 #124# 0 100) 
COMMENT                                   (LOGPEN 0 0 0) 1 
COMMENT                                   (LOGFONT 46 17 0 0 700 0 0 0 0 3 2 1 34 
COMMENT                                    "Arial") 1.74233 0.666667 0 "T7 Promoter" 
COMMENT                                   "@N" 1 15.8815 -5.22699 0 -10 5.02026 1.07399 
COMMENT                                   #196#) 
COMMENT                             #198=(CPromoterArrow 
COMMENT                                   (CLine 
COMMENT                                    (CWidget 0 (3 #16# 0) 1 2 0 0 #146# 0 100) 
COMMENT                                    (LOGPEN 0 4 128) 6 1.16464 4.06364 4.15091) 
COMMENT                                   0.4 0.082322 1.08464 1.8 1.8 0) 
COMMENT                             #199=(CLabel 
COMMENT                                   (CWidget 0 (0 0) 1 2 0 0 #124# -68659 100) 
COMMENT                                   (LOGPEN 0 0 0) 1 
COMMENT                                   (LOGFONT 46 17 0 0 700 0 0 0 0 3 2 1 34 
COMMENT                                    "Arial") 1.74233 0.666667 0 "T7 Promoter" 
COMMENT                                   "@N" 1 14.5715 -12.1963 0 -10 5.02026 1.07399 
COMMENT                                   #198#)) (CObjectList)) 
COMMENT                      #200=(CGroupWidget 
COMMENT                            (CWidget 43 (7 43 0) 1 2 0 0 Nil -738 100) 
COMMENT                            (CObjectList 
COMMENT                             #201=(CScratch 
COMMENT                                   (CWidget 0 (3 #6# 0) 1 2 0 0 #132# 101202056 
COMMENT                                    100) (LOGPEN 0 8 13395507) 10 1 5.97953 1.9 
COMMENT                                   0.082322 1) 
COMMENT                             #202=(CLabel (CWidget 0 (0 0) 1 2 0 0 #124# 0 100) 
COMMENT                                   (LOGPEN 0 0 0) 1 
COMMENT                                   (LOGFONT 46 17 0 0 700 0 0 0 0 3 2 1 34 
COMMENT                                    "Arial") 1.74233 0.666667 0 "T7 terminator" 
COMMENT                                   "@N" 1 12.0848 10.454 0 -10 5.41988 1.07399 
COMMENT                                   #201#) 
COMMENT                             #203=(CScratch 
COMMENT                                   (CWidget 0 (3 #13# 0) 1 2 0 0 #132# 1 100) 
COMMENT                                   (LOGPEN 0 8 13395507) 10 1 4.5015 1.9 
COMMENT                                   0.082322 1) 
COMMENT                             #204=(CLabel 
COMMENT                                   (CWidget 0 (0 0) 1 2 0 0 #124# 1818847041 100) 
COMMENT                                   (LOGPEN 0 0 0) 1 
COMMENT                                   (LOGFONT 46 17 0 0 700 0 0 0 0 3 2 1 34 
COMMENT                                    "Arial") 1.74233 0.666667 0 "T7 Terminator" 
COMMENT                                   "@N" 1 16.5701 -1.74233 0 -10 5.64467 1.07399 
COMMENT                                   #203#) 
COMMENT                             #205=(CScratch 
COMMENT                                   (CWidget 0 (3 #15# 0) 1 2 0 0 #132# 101050568 
COMMENT                                    100) (LOGPEN 0 8 13395507) 10 1 4.18986 1.9 
COMMENT                                   0.082322 1) 
COMMENT                             #206=(CLabel 
COMMENT                                   (CWidget 0 (0 0) 1 2 0 0 #124# 339257641 100) 
COMMENT                                   (LOGPEN 0 0 0) 1 
COMMENT                                   (LOGFONT 46 17 0 0 700 0 0 0 0 3 2 1 34 
COMMENT                                    "Arial") 1.74233 0.666667 0 "T7 Terminator" 
COMMENT                                   "@N" 1 15.2785 -8.71165 0 -10 5.64467 1.07399 
COMMENT                                   #205#) 
COMMENT                             #207=(CScratch 
COMMENT                                   (CWidget 0 (3 #17# 0) 1 2 0 0 #132# 1 100) 
COMMENT                                   (LOGPEN 0 8 13395507) 10 1 3.79058 1.9 
COMMENT                                   0.082322 1) 
COMMENT                             #208=(CLabel 
COMMENT                                   (CWidget 0 (0 0) 1 2 0 0 #124# 1818389861 100) 
COMMENT                                   (LOGPEN 0 0 0) 1 
COMMENT                                   (LOGFONT 46 17 0 0 700 0 0 0 0 3 2 1 34 
COMMENT                                    "Arial") 1.74233 0.666667 0 "T7 Terminator" 
COMMENT                                   "@N" 1 12.2307 -15.681 0 -10 5.64467 1.07399 
COMMENT                                   #207#)) (CObjectList)) 
COMMENT                      #209=(CGroupWidget 
COMMENT                            (CWidget 103 (7 103 0) 1 2 0 0 Nil -1298 100) 
COMMENT                            (CObjectList 
COMMENT                             #210=(CScratch 
COMMENT                                   (CWidget 0 (3 #4# 0) 1 2 0 0 #132# 101202416 
COMMENT                                    100) (LOGPEN 0 8 13395507) 10 1 6.25596 1.9 
COMMENT                                   0.082322 1) 
COMMENT                             #211=(CLabel (CWidget 0 (0 0) 1 2 0 0 #124# 25 100) 
COMMENT                                   (LOGPEN 0 0 0) 1 
COMMENT                                   (LOGFONT 46 17 0 0 700 0 0 0 0 3 2 1 34 
COMMENT                                    "Arial") 1.74233 0.666667 0 "lac operator" 
COMMENT                                   "@N" 1 4.01059 15.681 0 -10 4.84542 1.07399 
COMMENT                                   #210#) 
COMMENT                             #212=(CScratch 
COMMENT                                   (CWidget 0 (3 #12# 0) 1 2 0 0 #132# 101052488 
COMMENT                                    100) (LOGPEN 0 8 13395507) 10 1 5.92634 1.9 
COMMENT                                   0.082322 1) 
COMMENT                             #213=(CLabel 
COMMENT                                   (CWidget 0 (0 0) 1 2 0 0 #124# -69463 100) 
COMMENT                                   (LOGPEN 0 0 0) 1 
COMMENT                                   (LOGFONT 46 17 0 0 700 0 0 0 0 3 2 1 34 
COMMENT                                    "Arial") 1.74233 0.666667 0 "lac operator" 
COMMENT                                   "@N" 1 14.5475 6.96932 0 -10 4.84542 1.07399 
COMMENT                                   #212#)) (CObjectList))) (CObjectList)) 
COMMENT               #214=(CGroupWidget (CWidget 11 (8 0) 1 2 0 0 Nil -1228 100) 
COMMENT                     (CObjectList 
COMMENT                      #215=(CGroupWidget 
COMMENT                            (CWidget 4 (10 #1# 0) 1 2 0 0 Nil -949 100) 
COMMENT                            (CObjectList 
COMMENT                             #216=(CScratch 
COMMENT                                   (CWidget 1 (1 #1# 1) 1 2 0 0 #131# 58650872 
COMMENT                                    100) (LOGPEN 0 6 10053171) 8 1 1.46829 1.9 
COMMENT                                   0.082322 1) 
COMMENT                             #217=(CLabel 
COMMENT                                   (CWidget 0 (0 0) 1 2 0 0 #123# 2081894036 100) 
COMMENT                                   (LOGPEN 0 0 13408563) 1 
COMMENT                                   (LOGFONT 38 14 0 0 400 0 0 0 0 3 2 1 18 
COMMENT                                    "Georgia") 1.74233 0.555556 0 
COMMENT                                   "{\\i Bbs}I (6415)" "@N (@S)" 5 -15.5325 
COMMENT                                   1.74233 0 -10 4.27096 0.974079 #216#) 
COMMENT                             #218=(CScratch 
COMMENT                                   (CWidget 2 (1 #1# 2) 1 2 0 0 #131# 0 100) 
COMMENT                                   (LOGPEN 0 6 10053171) 8 1 1.1986 1.9 0.082322 
COMMENT                                   1) 
COMMENT                             #219=(CLabel 
COMMENT                                   (CWidget 0 (0 0) 1 2 0 0 #123# -69207 100) 
COMMENT                                   (LOGPEN 0 0 13408563) 1 
COMMENT                                   (LOGFONT 38 14 0 0 400 0 0 0 0 3 2 1 18 
COMMENT                                    "Georgia") 1.74233 0.555556 0 
COMMENT                                   "{\\i Bbs}I (6775)" "@N (@S)" 5 -14.8298 
COMMENT                                   5.22699 0 -10 4.27096 0.974079 #218#) 
COMMENT                             #220=(CScratch 
COMMENT                                   (CWidget 3 (1 #1# 3) 1 2 0 0 #131# 58651040 
COMMENT                                    100) (LOGPEN 0 6 10053171) 8 1 0.918429 1.9 
COMMENT                                   0.082322 1) 
COMMENT                             #221=(CLabel 
COMMENT                                   (CWidget 0 (0 0) 1 2 0 0 #123# 261 100) 
COMMENT                                   (LOGPEN 0 0 13408563) 1 
COMMENT                                   (LOGFONT 38 14 0 0 400 0 0 0 0 3 2 1 18 
COMMENT                                    "Georgia") 1.74233 0.555556 0 
COMMENT                                   "{\\i Bbs}I (7149)" "@N (@S)" 5 -13.2043 
COMMENT                                   8.71165 0 -10 4.27096 0.974079 #220#) 
COMMENT                             #222=(CScratch 
COMMENT                                   (CWidget 4 (1 #1# 4) 1 2 0 0 #131# 101202136 
COMMENT                                    100) (LOGPEN 0 6 10053171) 8 1 0.664475 1.9 
COMMENT                                   0.082322 1) 
COMMENT                             #223=(CLabel 
COMMENT                                   (CWidget 0 (0 0) 1 2 0 0 #123# -2767998 100) 
COMMENT                                   (LOGPEN 0 0 13408563) 1 
COMMENT                                   (LOGFONT 38 14 0 0 400 0 0 0 0 3 2 1 18 
COMMENT                                    "Georgia") 1.74233 0.555556 0 
COMMENT                                   "{\\i Bbs}I (7488)" "@N (@S)" 5 -11.1962 
COMMENT                                   10.454 0 -10 4.34589 0.974079 #222#)) 
COMMENT                            (CObjectList))) (CObjectList)) 
COMMENT               #224=(CGroupWidget (CWidget 14 (16 0) 1 2 0 0 Nil -251 100) 
COMMENT                     (CObjectList) (CObjectList)) 
COMMENT               #225=(CGroupWidget (CWidget 12 (0 0) 1 2 0 0 Nil -600 100) 
COMMENT                     (CObjectList) (CObjectList))) (CObjectList))) 
COMMENT       (CSeqView 10 10 (CObjectList) (CObList) 1 (CObList)) (CObList) 87462704 
COMMENT       (CStringList) 2082602632 0 (CObList)))
FEATURES             Location/Qualifiers
     misc_feature    1..4
                     /vntifkey="21"
                     /label=Adapter\ATGG
     promoter        5..21
                     /vntifkey="30"
                     /label=T7\promoter
     operon          24..47
                     /vntifkey="103"
                     /label=lac\operator
     misc_feature    441..444
                     /vntifkey="21"
                     /label=Adapter\CCCT
     terminator      393..440
                     /vntifkey="43"
                     /label=T7\terminator
     misc_feature    2414..2417
                     /vntifkey="21"
                     /label=Adapter\GCTC
     misc_feature    2830..2833
                     /vntifkey="21"
                     /label=Adapter\CGGT
     misc_feature    3363..3366
                     /vntifkey="21"
                     /label=Adapter\AGCG
     misc_feature    3367..8374
                     /vntifkey="21"
                     /label=pET28a\backbone
     promoter        445..461
                     /vntifkey="30"
                     /label=T7\Promoter
     operon          464..487
                     /vntifkey="103"
                     /label=lac\operator
     terminator      2366..2413
                     /vntifkey="43"
                     /label=T7\Terminator
     promoter        2418..2474
                     /vntifkey="30"
                     /label=T7\Promoter
     terminator      2782..2829
                     /vntifkey="43"
                     /label=T7\Terminator
     promoter        2834..2890
                     /vntifkey="30"
                     /label=T7\Promoter
     terminator      3315..3362
                     /vntifkey="43"
                     /label=T7\Terminator
     CDS             86..388
                     /vntifkey="4"
                     /label=las_prec_WP022608083.1
     CDS             502..2361
                     /vntifkey="4"
                     /label=las_WP022608083.1
     CDS             2475..2777
                     /vntifkey="4"
                     /label=las_WP022608084.1
     CDS             2891..3310
                     /vntifkey="4"
                     /label=las_WP022608085.1
BASE COUNT     2037 a      2111 c      2145 g      2081 t 
ORIGIN
        1 atggtaatac gactcactat aggggaattg tgagcggata acaattccaa ggagatatac 
       61 aatgcaccac caccaccacc acgcaatgca gacgagtatt gactcaaaga aacagtacca 
      121 agaaccgcgc attgtttgcg tcggcgatgc cgtgaaaatg accctgtcct tcggtcagtc 
      181 gctgatccgc gacgcgcgtt ggcgttttcc tattgatccc tcagcataac tacgcatccc 
      241 tctaggcctt acttaaccgg atacagtgac tttgacaggt ttgtgggcta cagcaatcac 
      301 ttgcatagct gcgtatggag gaagcaactc ttgagtgtta atatgttgac ccctgtatta 
      361 gggatgcggg tagtagatgt gggcagagcg gtctagcata accccttggg gcctctaaac 
      421 gggtcttgag gggttttttg cccttaatac gactcactat aggggaattg tgagcggata 
      481 acaattccaa ggagatatac aatgaagcgt tggttctgcg gcagcgtcaa gggcaatgag 
      541 gaaaacaaca acctcgaact gctggagccg ttaaaaggta aaagtatttg gaccggtctg 
      601 tcgtcgtttt ggctgtgcgg cagctggcag gaacagcagt atatttcgct gacggaagga 
      661 agcgtgaagg tggttttcgt gggaacgtgc ctgagcagcc gcgagaatct ggtgcgcaaa 
      721 ctgaaagccg ccaaacagct tcgtaattac tcattgttga tgcaactgcc gggaaattat 
      781 aacctgattg tacagtcagg cgaagatact tacattttcg tggatgcaat gggcgtccgt 
      841 ctgatcttct atgcaagttg gaactcgtca attatttata gtagcattag cttgagcctg 
      901 caaaagctga tcaaagctga agtcgatctt cagtggctgg cgacgagcct tgccggcatc 
      961 tcgaccctgt cgttatcaaa gattcgcagt cctttcaaga atatcaaact tatcccgccg 
     1021 ggaaactacc tgcacattac cccgactaat tctaagctga agaagtattg ggttactatt 
     1081 agcggttata aaccgttcgc tgaatcagca aacgcgctgc aggagtgctt gctgaaaagc 
     1141 gtggaaggcc gcgcctctct gtatggtaat gcgtcaagtg atctctcagg cggctttgat 
     1201 tcgacgacta ttgccatgat cgcagccaaa atgttaaata agaaaggcaa gaagttctat 
     1261 actgtgacgg agaaaactca ctcggcgatt cgttcatccg atatccgcta cgcagaagat 
     1321 gcggctaacc tgtatcctaa tattgaagca ctgatgttgt gtaaagaaaa tattcctctg 
     1381 gagtatggca gcctgaatct cattccgttc accgattttc cgaacccggc actcgcatat 
     1441 tgcatgggcg gtctggatta cgtgatgaaa gcgattcgta gcatcaatag ccaagtccac 
     1501 atgagcggtg agggcggtga tgcggtcctg atgagcgtgg gctacagcta tctgattgat 
     1561 ctgatgcgta aagcaagctt tagccgtttc tttctgcatc tggccggctg gtgccgcgtg 
     1621 catagtttaa gcctgttggg gttgcttagt cttgtcgtta aacgcagcat ccttagttat 
     1681 cccaattggc tgcaaaaggt aaaacgtctg gaattcagtg atttaaaatt aaaccaacgc 
     1741 agtaaatctt ttcgtatggc atgggacatt ttaccaacga ttgcaagctg gcatagcgac 
     1801 caactgggag aacaggtaat tgcagaattg caggatctta cagaaatcgc ggtaccgttt 
     1861 agtggatcca tgggtgaaca cttgacaatc tcgctcattc agcttaatgc tatttcggcc 
     1921 cgtacgattc aacaggttgc ggatctttac gatgtgaacc tggaataccc ttatttcgat 
     1981 cgtctggtgg tggaagcgtg tctgtccgca cgcccgtacg aacgcaccag cccgatttct 
     2041 tataaacccc tgctggttga agcttttaag gatattctcc caccatcgat ctacgtgcgt 
     2101 aacaccaaag gtgagtatgt tgccgatgaa tttatcggct tcaaggccaa ccttaacggt 
     2161 attaacagta gcctggagaa ctcccagtta gtacgcctcg gactggtaga tgcctctaaa 
     2221 ctgcgcgccg caatgcagaa ttttgtcatg ggattgggcg acgagttagc cctgtttagc 
     2281 ccgaccttgg cgaccgaggc gtggctccgt tgtttaaatg agtcacgcca cgaattctgg 
     2341 aacttccgca acagtcgtta acggtctagc ataacccctt ggggcctcta aacgggtctt 
     2401 gaggggtttt ttggctctaa tacgactcac tataggggaa ttgtgagcgg ataacaattc 
     2461 caaggagata tacaatgaat gatactcgta ttccaagtta cgtgtcgact acctacttcc 
     2521 aagattcggc aattattctg gattcgcgta agaacacgta ttacactctt aacgactcgg 
     2581 ctgccacctt ttggaagctg ttaatcgaac tgaactccat cgtagaagct attgaacaag 
     2641 tgaagaacct gtatgatctg ccgtcggaca ccctggtcca agacatgaaa ctgtttgcga 
     2701 ccacgcttga ggacttgggt ctgattaaac gcgtttaata ccgcaactac actaagctga 
     2761 gataactccg tagttgacgg tctagcataa ccccttgggg cctctaaacg ggtcttgagg 
     2821 ggttttttgc ggttaatacg actcactata ggggaattgt gagcggataa caattccaag 
     2881 gagatataca atggataccg atatgtcggt tgaactgatt aacctctcat taaagccgcg 
     2941 cgaatattta aaggggctta ccaccattgt aattgcgtat ctcgcggtga atctgctgag 
     3001 tttggaacgc atcggcgcgc tgctccgtaa atttaaacgc tccagctgtc aggagttaaa 
     3061 cacctgcgag gctgaaatta tttgggccgc aattcacaag tctagtttgt actttccagg 
     3121 ccgtgtagcc tgcttggaat tatctctggc gtttactatc tatgccctga tctccaagcg 
     3181 cagctcgatc tggtgcgtag gggtagctgt agatccaatt cgcgcgcatg cgtgggtaga 
     3241 ggttgaacag aaaccgttcc acgaaaagaa tgatttatat ttatacttca agaaaattct 
     3301 ggtggtgtaa cggtctagca taaccccttg gggcctctaa acgggtcttg aggggttttt 
     3361 tgagcgctga aaggaggaac tatatccgga ttggcgaatg ggnnnnnnnn nnnnnnnnnn 
     3421 nnnnnnnnnn nnnnnnnnnn nnnnnnnnnn nnnnnnnnnn nnnnnnnnnn nnnnnnnnnn 
     3481 nnnnnnnnnn nnnnnnnnnn nnnnnnnnnn nnnnnnnnnn nnnnnncnnn nnnnnnnnnn 
     3541 nnnnnnnnnn nnnnnnnnnn nnnnnnnnnn nnnnnnnnnn nnnnnnnnnn nnnnnnnnnn 
     3601 nnnnnnnnnn nnnnnnnnan nnnnnnnnnn nnnnnnnnnn nnnnnnnnnn nnnnnnnnnn 
     3661 nnnnnnnncc tttgacgttg gagtccacgt tctttnnnnn nnnnnnnnnn nnnnnnnnnn 
     3721 nnnnnnnnnn nnaccctatc tcggtctatt cttttgattt ataagggatt ttgccgattt 
     3781 cggcctattg gttaaaaaat gagctgattt aacaaaaatt taacgcgaat tttaacaaaa 
     3841 tattaacgtt tacaatttca ggtggcactt ttcggggaaa tgtgcgcgga acccctattt 
     3901 gtttattttt ctaaatacat tcaaatatgt atccgctcat gaattaattc ttagaaaaac 
     3961 tcatcgagca tcaaatgaaa ctgcaattta ttcatatcag gattatcaat accatatttt 
     4021 tgaaaaagcc gtttctgtaa tgaaggagaa aactcaccga ggcagttcca taggatggca 
     4081 agatcctggt atcggtctgc gattccgact cgtccaacat caatacaacc tattaatttc 
     4141 ccctcgtcaa aaataaggtt atcaagtgag aaatcaccat gagtgacgac tgaatccggt 
     4201 gagaatggca aaagtttatg catttctttc cagacttgtt caacaggcca gccattacgc 
     4261 tcgtcatcaa aatcactcgc atcaaccaaa ccgttattca ttcgtgattg cgcctgagcg 
     4321 agacgaaata cgcgatcgct gttaaaagga caattacaaa caggaatcga atgcaaccgg 
     4381 cgcaggaaca ctgccagcgc atcaacaata ttttcacctg aatcaggata ttcttctaat 
     4441 acctggaatg ctgttttccc ggggatcgca gtggtgagta accatgcatc atcaggagta 
     4501 cggataaaat gcttgatggt cggaagaggc ataaattccg tcagccagtt tagtctgacc 
     4561 atctcatctg taacatcatt ggcaacgcta cctttgccat gtttcagaaa caactctggc 
     4621 gcatcgggct tcccatacaa tcgatagatt gtcgcacctg attgcccgac attatcgcga 
     4681 gcccatttat acccatataa atcagcatcc atgttggaat ttaatcgcgg cctagagcaa 
     4741 gacgtttccc gttgaatatg gctcataaca ccccttgtat tactgtttat gtaagcagac 
     4801 agttttattg ttcatgacca aaatccctta acgtgagttt tcgttccact gagcgtcaga 
     4861 ccccgtagaa aagatcaaag gatcttcttg agatcctttt tttctgcgcg taatctgctg 
     4921 cttgcaaaca aaaaaaccac cgctaccagc ggtggtttgt ttgccggatc aagagctacc 
     4981 aactcttttt ccgaaggtaa ctggcttcag cagagcgcag ataccaaata ctgtccttct 
     5041 agtgtagccg tagttaggcc accacttcaa gaactctgta gcaccgccta catacctcgc 
     5101 tctgctaatc ctgttaccag tggctgctgc cagtggcgat aagtcgtgtc ttaccgggtt 
     5161 ggactcaaga cgatagttac cggataaggc gcagcggtcg ggctgaacgg ggggttcgtg 
     5221 cacacagccc agcttggagc gaacgaccta caccgaactg agatacctac agcgtgagct 
     5281 atgagaaagc gccacgcttc ccgaagggag aaaggcggac aggtatccgg taagcggcag 
     5341 ggtcggaaca ggagagcgca cgagggagct tccaggggga aacgcctggt atctttatag 
     5401 tcctgtcggg tttcgccacc tctgacttga gcgtcgattt ttgtgatgct cgtcaggggg 
     5461 gcggagccta tggaaaaacg ccagcaacgc ggccttttta cggttcctgg ccttttgctg 
     5521 gccttttgct cacatgttct ttcctgcgtt atcccctgat tctgtggata accgtattac 
     5581 cgcctttgag tgagctgata ccgctcgccg cagccgaacg accgagcgca gcgagtcagt 
     5641 gagcgaggaa gcggaagagc gcctgatgcg gtattttctc cttacgcatc tgtgcggtat 
     5701 ttcacaccgc atatatggtg cactctcagt acaatctgct ctgatgccgc atagttaagc 
     5761 cagtatacac tccgctatcg ctacgtgact gggtcatggc tgcgccccga cacccgccaa 
     5821 cacccgctga cgcgccctga cgggcttgtc tgctcccggc atccgcttac agacaagctg 
     5881 tgaccgtctc cgggagctgc atgtgtcaga ggttttcacc gtcatcaccg aaacgcgcga 
     5941 ggcagctgcg gtaaagctca tcagcgtggt cgtgaagcga ttcacagatg tctgcctgtt 
     6001 catccgcgtc cagctcgttg agtttctcca gaagcgttaa tgtctggctt ctgataaagc 
     6061 gggccatgtt aagggcggtt ttttcctgtt tggtcactga tgcctccgtg taagggggat 
     6121 ttctgttcat gggggtaatg ataccgatga aacgagagag gatgctcacg atacgggtta 
     6181 ctgatgatga acatgcccgg ttactggaac gttgtgaggg taaacaactg gcggtatgga 
     6241 tgcggcggga ccagagaaaa atcactcagg gtcaatgcca gcgcttcgtt aatacagatg 
     6301 taggtgttcc acagggtagc cagcagcatc ctgcgatgca gatccggaac ataatggtgc 
     6361 agggcgctga cttccgcgtt tccagacttt acgaaacacg gaaaccgaag accattcatg 
     6421 ttgttgctca ggtcgcagac gttttgcagc agcagtcgct tcacgttcgc tcgcgtatcg 
     6481 gtgattcatt ctgctaacca gtaaggcaac cccgccagcc tagccgggtc ctcaacgaca 
     6541 ggagcacgat catgcgcacc cgtggggccg ccatgccggc gataatggcc tgcttctcgc 
     6601 cgaaacgttt ggtggcggga ccagtgacga aggcttgagc gagggcgtgc aagattccga 
     6661 ataccgcaag cgacaggccg atcatcgtcg cgctccagcg aaagcggtcc tcgccgaaaa 
     6721 tgacccagag cgctgccggc acctgtccta cgagttgcat gataaagaag acagtcataa 
     6781 gtgcggcgac gatagtcatg ccccgcgccc accggaagga gctgactggg ttgaaggctc 
     6841 tcaagggcat cggtcgagat cccggtgcct aatgagtgag ctaacttaca ttaattgcgt 
     6901 tgcgctcact gcccgctttc cagtcgggaa acctgtcgtg ccagctgcat taatgaatcg 
     6961 gccaacgcgc ggggagaggc ggtttgcgta ttgggcgcca gggtggtttt tcttttcacc 
     7021 agtgagacgg gcaacagctg attgcccttc accgcctggc cctgagagag ttgcagcaag 
     7081 cggtccacgc tggtttgccc cagcaggcga aaatcctgtt tgatggtggt taacggcggg 
     7141 atataacatg agctgtcttc ggtatcgtcg tatcccacta ccgagatatc cgcaccaacg 
     7201 cgcagcccgg actcggtaat ggcgcgcatt gcgcccagcg ccatctgatc gttggcaacc 
     7261 agcatcgcag tgggaacgat gccctcattc agcatttgca tggtttgttg aaaaccggac 
     7321 atggcactcc agtcgccttc ccgttccgct atcggctgaa tttgattgcg agtgagatat 
     7381 ttatgccagc cagccagacg cagacgcgcc gagacagaac ttaatgggcc cgctaacagc 
     7441 gcgatttgct ggtgacccaa tgcgaccaga tgctccacgc ccagtcgcgt accgtcttca 
     7501 tgggagaaaa taatactgtt gatgggtgtc tggtcagaga catcaagaaa taacgccgga 
     7561 acattagtgc aggcagcttc cacagcaatg gcatcctggt catccagcgg atagttaatg 
     7621 atcagcccac tgacgcgttg cgcgagaaga ttgtgcaccg ccgctttaca ggcttcgacg 
     7681 ccgcttcgtt ctaccatcga caccaccacg ctggcaccca gttgatcggc gcgagattta 
     7741 atcgccgcga caatttgcga cggcgcgtgc agggccagac tggaggtggc aacgccaatc 
     7801 agcaacgact gtttgcccgc cagttgttgt gccacgcggt tgggaatgta attcagctcc 
     7861 gccatcgccg cttccacttt ttcccgcgtt ttcgcagaaa cgtggctggc ctggttcacc 
     7921 acgcgggaaa cggtctgata agagacaccg gcatactctg cgacatcgta taacgttact 
     7981 ggtttcacat tcaccaccct gaattgactc tcttccgggc gctatcatgc cataccgcga 
     8041 aaggttttgc gccattcgat ggtgtccggg atctcgacgc tctcccttat gcgactcctg 
     8101 cattaggaag cagcccagta gtaggttgag gccgttgagc accgccgccg caaggaatgg 
     8161 tgcatgcaag gagatggcgc ccaacagtcc cccggccacg gggcctgcca ccatacccac 
     8221 gccgaaacaa gcgctcatga gcccgaagtg gcgagcccga tcttccccat cggtgatgtc 
     8281 ggcgatatag gcgccagcaa ccgcacctgt ggcgccggtg atgccggcca cgatgcgtcc 
     8341 ggcgtagagg atcgagatct cgatcccgcg aaat 
//
