# Supplementary material for: A scalable platform to discover antimicrobials of ribosomal origin
Source: Nat Commun. 2022 Oct 17;13:6135. doi: 10.1038/s41467-022-33890-w (PMC9576775; doi:10.1038/s41467-022-33890-w)
Supplement: Supplementary file 5 — Supplementary Data 2 [file 41467_2022_33890_MOESM5_ESM.zip › Supplementary Data 2/11.gb]

LOCUS       pET28a\CrtE\B\I\T7\promtoer\and\terminator\with\spacers        8301 bp    DNA     circular     29-MAR-2016
SOURCE      
  ORGANISM  
COMMENT     This file is created by Vector NTI
            http://www.invitrogen.com/
COMMENT     ORIGDB|GenBank
COMMENT     VNTDATE|-11171271|
COMMENT     VNTDBDATE|-11171271|
COMMENT     LSOWNER|
COMMENT     VNTNAME|pET28a CrtE B I T7 promtoer and terminator with spacers|
COMMENT     VNTAUTHORNAME|Demo User|
COMMENT     Vector_NTI_Display_Data_(Do_Not_Edit!)
COMMENT     (SXF 
COMMENT      (CGexDoc "pET28a CrtE B I T7 promtoer and terminator with spacers" 0 8301 
COMMENT       (CDBMol 0 0 1 1 1 0 0 0 0 "" "" 0 0 0 0 (CObList) (CObList) (CObList) 
COMMENT        (CObList) -1 "") 
COMMENT       (CDocSetData 1 1 0 0 0 0 "MAIN" 1 1 1 1 0 0 1 1 0 1 10 10 4294967295 50 0 
COMMENT        1 0 (CHomObj 0 0 0 3 75) (CWordArray) (CWordArray) 
COMMENT        (CStringList "BsaI" "BbsI") (CStringList "atg" "gtg") 
COMMENT        (CStringList "taa" "tga" "tag") (CObList) 1 "{(0,1),2}" 0 0 "" 0 
COMMENT        4294967295 0 0 0 0 0 0 0 "MAIN" 0 0 30 0 
COMMENT        (CProteinMotifSearchObject 70 20 1 1 1 1 0 0 1 0 0 0 0 0)) 
COMMENT       (CMolPar 0 0 1 2763 2763 1 8301 0 0 0 0 0 0 0 0) (CStringList) 
COMMENT       (CStringList) (CObList) (COAPar 25 250 50 0 6 4 3 7) 
COMMENT       (COAPar 25 250 50 0 6 4 3 7) (COAPar 25 250 50 0 6 4 3 7) 
COMMENT       (CObList #0=(CRSite (CStringList) "BsaI" "ggtctc" 8 12 0 0 "") 
COMMENT        #1=(CRSite (CStringList) "BbsI" "gaagac" 9 13 4 6342 0 6702 0 7076 1 
COMMENT            7415 1 0 "")) 
COMMENT       (CObList 
COMMENT        #2=(CFSignal (CObList) "Adapter ATGG" 21 0 0 1 4 0 (CStringList) 
COMMENT            (CStringList) 1 1 1 1 "1..4") 
COMMENT        #3=(CFSignal (CObList) "T7 promoter" 30 0 0 5 21 0 (CStringList) 
COMMENT            (CStringList) 1 1 1 1 "5..21") 
COMMENT        #4=(CFSignal (CObList) "lac operator" 103 0 0 24 47 0 (CStringList) 
COMMENT            (CStringList) 1 1 1 1 "24..47") 
COMMENT        #5=(CFSignal (CObList) "Adapter CCCT" 21 0 0 441 444 0 (CStringList) 
COMMENT            (CStringList) 1 1 1 1 "441..444") 
COMMENT        #6=(CFSignal (CObList) "T7 terminator" 43 0 0 393 440 0 (CStringList) 
COMMENT            (CStringList) 1 1 1 1 "393..440") 
COMMENT        #7=(CFSignal (CObList) "Adapter AGCG" 21 0 0 3290 3293 0 (CStringList) 
COMMENT            (CStringList) 1 1 1 1 "3348..3351") 
COMMENT        #8=(CFSignal (CObList) "pET28a backbone" 21 0 0 3294 8301 0 
COMMENT            (CStringList) (CStringList) 1 1 1 1 "3352..8359") 
COMMENT        #9=(CFSignal (CObList) "T7 Promoter" 30 0 0 445 461 0 (CStringList) 
COMMENT            (CStringList) 1 1 1 1 "445..461") 
COMMENT        #10=(CFSignal (CObList) "lac operator" 103 0 0 464 487 0 (CStringList) 
COMMENT             (CStringList) 1 1 1 1 "464..487") 
COMMENT        #11=(CFSignal (CObList) "T7 Terminator" 43 0 0 3242 3289 0 (CStringList) 
COMMENT             (CStringList) 1 1 1 1 "2321..2368") 
COMMENT        #12=(CFSignal (CObList) "Lan4_Prec_WP_082362670.1" 4 0 0 86 388 0 
COMMENT             (CStringList) (CStringList) 1 1 1 1 "") 
COMMENT        #13=(CFSignal (CObList) "Lan4_WP_082362670.1" 4 0 0 502 3237 0 
COMMENT             (CStringList) (CStringList) 1 1 1 1 "")) (CObList) (CObList) 
COMMENT       (CObList) (CObList) (CObList) (CObList) 
COMMENT       (CTextView 0 
COMMENT        #14=(CGroupPar (CParagraph 0 (0 0) 1 2 0 0 180) 
COMMENT             (CObjectList 
COMMENT              #15=(CRefLinePar 
COMMENT                   (CLinePar (CParagraph 0 (0 0) 0 2 0 0 233) 
COMMENT                    "pET28a CrtE B I T7 promtoer and terminator with spacers" 2) 
COMMENT                   5 "" 0 4) 
COMMENT              #16=(CFolderPar 
COMMENT                   (CGroupPar (CParagraph 1 (0 0) 1 1 0 0 178) 
COMMENT                    (CObjectList 
COMMENT                     #17=(CLinePar (CParagraph 0 (0 0) 1 2 1 0 180) 
COMMENT                          "DNA 'pET28a CrtE B I T7 promtoer and terminator with spacers'" 
COMMENT                          1) 
COMMENT                     #18=(CLinePar (CParagraph 0 (0 0) 1 2 1 0 180) 
COMMENT                          "Local object" 1) 
COMMENT                     #19=(CLinePar (CParagraph 0 (0 0) 1 2 1 0 180) 
COMMENT                          "Created: 03/29/16 07:06PM" 1) 
COMMENT                     #20=(CLinePar (CParagraph 0 (0 0) 1 2 1 0 180) 
COMMENT                          "Last Modified: 03/29/16 07:06PM" 1) 
COMMENT                     #21=(CLinePar (CParagraph 0 (0 0) 1 2 1 0 180) 
COMMENT                          "length: 8301 bp" 1) 
COMMENT                     #22=(CLinePar (CParagraph 0 (0 0) 1 2 1 0 180) 
COMMENT                          "storage type: Basic" 1) 
COMMENT                     #23=(CLinePar (CParagraph 0 (0 0) 1 2 1 0 180) 
COMMENT                          "form: Circular" 1))) "General Description") 
COMMENT              #24=(CFolderPar 
COMMENT                   (CGroupPar (CParagraph 2 (0 0) 1 1 0 0 178) 
COMMENT                    (CObjectList 
COMMENT                     #25=(CLinePar (CParagraph 0 (0 0) 1 2 1 0 180) 
COMMENT                          "Original Source Database: GenBank" 1) 
COMMENT                     #26=(CLinePar (CParagraph 0 (0 0) 1 2 1 0 180) 
COMMENT                          "Modification Date in the Original DB: 29-MAR-2016" 1))) 
COMMENT                   "Standard Fields") 
COMMENT              #27=(CRefLinePar 
COMMENT                   (CLinePar (CParagraph 0 (0 0) 0 2 0 0 233) "Comments" 2) 1 "" 
COMMENT                   0 0) 
COMMENT              #28=(CFolderPar 
COMMENT                   (CGroupPar (CParagraph 8 (0 0) 1 2 0 0 178) (CObjectList)) 
COMMENT                   "Annotations") 
COMMENT              #29=(CFolderPar 
COMMENT                   (CGroupPar (CParagraph 12 (6 0) 1 1 0 0 178) 
COMMENT                    (CObjectList 
COMMENT                     #30=(CFolderPar 
COMMENT                          (CGroupPar (CParagraph 4 (7 4 0) 1 1 1 0 178) 
COMMENT                           (CObjectList 
COMMENT                            #31=(CFolderPar 
COMMENT                                 (CGroupPar 
COMMENT                                  (CParagraph 86 (3 #12# 0) 1 2 2 0 327) 
COMMENT                                  (CObjectList 
COMMENT                                   #32=(CLinePar 
COMMENT                                        (CParagraph 0 (0 0) 1 2 3 0 180) 
COMMENT                                        "Start: 86    End: 388 " 1))) 
COMMENT                                 "Lan4_Prec_WP_082362670.1") 
COMMENT                            #33=(CFolderPar 
COMMENT                                 (CGroupPar 
COMMENT                                  (CParagraph 502 (3 #13# 0) 1 2 2 0 327) 
COMMENT                                  (CObjectList 
COMMENT                                   #34=(CLinePar 
COMMENT                                        (CParagraph 0 (0 0) 1 2 3 0 180) 
COMMENT                                        "Start: 502   End: 3237" 1))) 
COMMENT                                 "Lan4_WP_082362670.1"))) "CDS (2 total)") 
COMMENT                     #35=(CFolderPar 
COMMENT                          (CGroupPar (CParagraph 21 (7 21 0) 1 1 1 0 178) 
COMMENT                           (CObjectList 
COMMENT                            #36=(CFolderPar 
COMMENT                                 (CGroupPar (CParagraph 1 (3 #2# 0) 1 2 2 0 194) 
COMMENT                                  (CObjectList 
COMMENT                                   #37=(CLinePar 
COMMENT                                        (CParagraph 0 (0 0) 1 2 3 0 180) 
COMMENT                                        "Start: 1     End: 4   " 1) 
COMMENT                                   #38=(CLinePar 
COMMENT                                        (CParagraph 0 (0 0) 1 2 3 0 180) 
COMMENT                                        "Original Location Description:" 1) 
COMMENT                                   #39=(CLinePar 
COMMENT                                        (CParagraph 0 (0 0) 1 2 3 0 180) 
COMMENT                                        "   1..4" 1))) "Adapter ATGG") 
COMMENT                            #40=(CFolderPar 
COMMENT                                 (CGroupPar 
COMMENT                                  (CParagraph 441 (3 #5# 0) 1 2 2 0 194) 
COMMENT                                  (CObjectList 
COMMENT                                   #41=(CLinePar 
COMMENT                                        (CParagraph 0 (0 0) 1 2 3 0 180) 
COMMENT                                        "Start: 441   End: 444 " 1) 
COMMENT                                   #42=(CLinePar 
COMMENT                                        (CParagraph 0 (0 0) 1 2 3 0 180) 
COMMENT                                        "Original Location Description:" 1) 
COMMENT                                   #43=(CLinePar 
COMMENT                                        (CParagraph 0 (0 0) 1 2 3 0 180) 
COMMENT                                        "   441..444" 1))) "Adapter CCCT") 
COMMENT                            #44=(CFolderPar 
COMMENT                                 (CGroupPar 
COMMENT                                  (CParagraph 3290 (3 #7# 0) 1 2 2 0 194) 
COMMENT                                  (CObjectList 
COMMENT                                   #45=(CLinePar 
COMMENT                                        (CParagraph 0 (0 0) 1 2 3 0 180) 
COMMENT                                        "Start: 3290  End: 3293" 1) 
COMMENT                                   #46=(CLinePar 
COMMENT                                        (CParagraph 0 (0 0) 1 2 3 0 180) 
COMMENT                                        "Original Location Description:" 1) 
COMMENT                                   #47=(CLinePar 
COMMENT                                        (CParagraph 0 (0 0) 1 2 3 0 180) 
COMMENT                                        "   3348..3351" 1))) "Adapter AGCG") 
COMMENT                            #48=(CFolderPar 
COMMENT                                 (CGroupPar 
COMMENT                                  (CParagraph 3294 (3 #8# 0) 1 2 2 0 194) 
COMMENT                                  (CObjectList 
COMMENT                                   #49=(CLinePar 
COMMENT                                        (CParagraph 0 (0 0) 1 2 3 0 180) 
COMMENT                                        "Start: 3294  End: 8301" 1) 
COMMENT                                   #50=(CLinePar 
COMMENT                                        (CParagraph 0 (0 0) 1 2 3 0 180) 
COMMENT                                        "Original Location Description:" 1) 
COMMENT                                   #51=(CLinePar 
COMMENT                                        (CParagraph 0 (0 0) 1 2 3 0 180) 
COMMENT                                        "   3352..8359" 1))) "pET28a backbone"))) 
COMMENT                          "Misc. Feature (4 total)") 
COMMENT                     #52=(CFolderPar 
COMMENT                          (CGroupPar (CParagraph 30 (7 30 0) 1 1 1 0 178) 
COMMENT                           (CObjectList 
COMMENT                            #53=(CFolderPar 
COMMENT                                 (CGroupPar (CParagraph 5 (3 #3# 0) 1 2 2 0 194) 
COMMENT                                  (CObjectList 
COMMENT                                   #54=(CLinePar 
COMMENT                                        (CParagraph 0 (0 0) 1 2 3 0 180) 
COMMENT                                        "Start: 5     End: 21  " 1) 
COMMENT                                   #55=(CLinePar 
COMMENT                                        (CParagraph 0 (0 0) 1 2 3 0 180) 
COMMENT                                        "Original Location Description:" 1) 
COMMENT                                   #56=(CLinePar 
COMMENT                                        (CParagraph 0 (0 0) 1 2 3 0 180) 
COMMENT                                        "   5..21" 1))) "T7 promoter") 
COMMENT                            #57=(CFolderPar 
COMMENT                                 (CGroupPar 
COMMENT                                  (CParagraph 445 (3 #9# 0) 1 2 2 0 194) 
COMMENT                                  (CObjectList 
COMMENT                                   #58=(CLinePar 
COMMENT                                        (CParagraph 0 (0 0) 1 2 3 0 180) 
COMMENT                                        "Start: 445   End: 461 " 1) 
COMMENT                                   #59=(CLinePar 
COMMENT                                        (CParagraph 0 (0 0) 1 2 3 0 180) 
COMMENT                                        "Original Location Description:" 1) 
COMMENT                                   #60=(CLinePar 
COMMENT                                        (CParagraph 0 (0 0) 1 2 3 0 180) 
COMMENT                                        "   445..461" 1))) "T7 Promoter"))) 
COMMENT                          "Promoter Prokaryotic (2 total)") 
COMMENT                     #61=(CFolderPar 
COMMENT                          (CGroupPar (CParagraph 43 (7 43 0) 1 1 1 0 178) 
COMMENT                           (CObjectList 
COMMENT                            #62=(CFolderPar 
COMMENT                                 (CGroupPar 
COMMENT                                  (CParagraph 393 (3 #6# 0) 1 2 2 0 194) 
COMMENT                                  (CObjectList 
COMMENT                                   #63=(CLinePar 
COMMENT                                        (CParagraph 0 (0 0) 1 2 3 0 180) 
COMMENT                                        "Start: 393   End: 440 " 1) 
COMMENT                                   #64=(CLinePar 
COMMENT                                        (CParagraph 0 (0 0) 1 2 3 0 180) 
COMMENT                                        "Original Location Description:" 1) 
COMMENT                                   #65=(CLinePar 
COMMENT                                        (CParagraph 0 (0 0) 1 2 3 0 180) 
COMMENT                                        "   393..440" 1))) "T7 terminator") 
COMMENT                            #66=(CFolderPar 
COMMENT                                 (CGroupPar 
COMMENT                                  (CParagraph 3242 (3 #11# 0) 1 2 2 0 194) 
COMMENT                                  (CObjectList 
COMMENT                                   #67=(CLinePar 
COMMENT                                        (CParagraph 0 (0 0) 1 2 3 0 180) 
COMMENT                                        "Start: 3242  End: 3289" 1) 
COMMENT                                   #68=(CLinePar 
COMMENT                                        (CParagraph 0 (0 0) 1 2 3 0 180) 
COMMENT                                        "Original Location Description:" 1) 
COMMENT                                   #69=(CLinePar 
COMMENT                                        (CParagraph 0 (0 0) 1 2 3 0 180) 
COMMENT                                        "   2321..2368" 1))) "T7 Terminator"))) 
COMMENT                          "Terminator (2 total)") 
COMMENT                     #70=(CFolderPar 
COMMENT                          (CGroupPar (CParagraph 103 (7 103 0) 1 1 1 0 178) 
COMMENT                           (CObjectList 
COMMENT                            #71=(CFolderPar 
COMMENT                                 (CGroupPar 
COMMENT                                  (CParagraph 24 (3 #4# 0) 1 2 2 0 194) 
COMMENT                                  (CObjectList 
COMMENT                                   #72=(CLinePar 
COMMENT                                        (CParagraph 0 (0 0) 1 2 3 0 180) 
COMMENT                                        "Start: 24    End: 47  " 1) 
COMMENT                                   #73=(CLinePar 
COMMENT                                        (CParagraph 0 (0 0) 1 2 3 0 180) 
COMMENT                                        "Original Location Description:" 1) 
COMMENT                                   #74=(CLinePar 
COMMENT                                        (CParagraph 0 (0 0) 1 2 3 0 180) 
COMMENT                                        "   24..47" 1))) "lac operator") 
COMMENT                            #75=(CFolderPar 
COMMENT                                 (CGroupPar 
COMMENT                                  (CParagraph 464 (3 #10# 0) 1 2 2 0 194) 
COMMENT                                  (CObjectList 
COMMENT                                   #76=(CLinePar 
COMMENT                                        (CParagraph 0 (0 0) 1 2 3 0 180) 
COMMENT                                        "Start: 464   End: 487 " 1) 
COMMENT                                   #77=(CLinePar 
COMMENT                                        (CParagraph 0 (0 0) 1 2 3 0 180) 
COMMENT                                        "Original Location Description:" 1) 
COMMENT                                   #78=(CLinePar 
COMMENT                                        (CParagraph 0 (0 0) 1 2 3 0 180) 
COMMENT                                        "   464..487" 1))) "lac operator"))) 
COMMENT                          "Operon (2 total)"))) "Feature Map") 
COMMENT              #79=(CFolderPar 
COMMENT                   (CGroupPar (CParagraph 13 (0 0) 1 1 0 0 178) 
COMMENT                    (CObjectList 
COMMENT                     #80=(CRSFolderPar 
COMMENT                          (CFolderPar 
COMMENT                           (CGroupPar (CParagraph 100465144 (8 0) 1 1 1 0 178) 
COMMENT                            (CObjectList 
COMMENT                             #81=(CGroupPar 
COMMENT                                  (CParagraph 0 (10 #1# 0) 1 2 2 0 180) 
COMMENT                                  (CObjectList 
COMMENT                                   #82=(CLinePar 
COMMENT                                        (CParagraph 0 (1 #1# 1) 1 2 2 0 191) 
COMMENT                                        " N1: 6342 " 1) 
COMMENT                                   #83=(CLinePar 
COMMENT                                        (CParagraph 0 (1 #1# 2) 1 2 2 0 191) 
COMMENT                                        " N2: 6702 " 1) 
COMMENT                                   #84=(CLinePar 
COMMENT                                        (CParagraph 0 (1 #1# 3) 1 2 2 0 191) 
COMMENT                                        " N3: 7076 (on complementary strand)" 1) 
COMMENT                                   #85=(CLinePar 
COMMENT                                        (CParagraph 0 (1 #1# 4) 1 2 2 0 191) 
COMMENT                                        " N4: 7415 (on complementary strand)" 1))))) 
COMMENT                           "BbsI: 4 sites") 8 12 "GAAGACNNNNNNN" "CTTCTGNNNNNNN") 
COMMENT                     #86=(CRSFolderPar 
COMMENT                          (CFolderPar 
COMMENT                           (CGroupPar (CParagraph 100465368 (8 0) 1 1 1 0 178) 
COMMENT                            (CObjectList)) "BsaI: 0 sites") 7 11 "GGTCTCNNNNNN" 
COMMENT                          "CCAGAGNNNNNN"))) "Restriction/Methylation Map")))) 
COMMENT       (CGraphView 
COMMENT        (CWStyleSheet 
COMMENT         (CObjectList 
COMMENT          #87=(CWidgetStyle "RSite Label" 1 (LOGPEN 0 0 13408563) 1 0 1 
COMMENT               (LOGFONT 0 0 0 0 400 0 0 0 0 3 2 1 18 "Georgia") 0.555556 0 1 5 
COMMENT               "@N (@S)" 0) 
COMMENT          #88=(CWidgetStyle "Signal Label" 1 (LOGPEN 0 0 0) 1 0 1 
COMMENT               (LOGFONT 0 0 0 0 700 0 0 0 0 3 2 1 34 "Arial") 0.666667 0 1 1 
COMMENT               "@N" 0) 
COMMENT          #89=(CWidgetStyle "Molecule Label 2" 0 0 1 
COMMENT               (LOGFONT 0 0 0 0 400 0 0 0 0 3 2 1 18 "Georgia") 0.555556 0 1 16 
COMMENT               "@L bp" 0) 
COMMENT          #90=(CWidgetStyle "Molecule Label 1" 0 0 1 
COMMENT               (LOGFONT 0 0 0 0 400 0 0 0 0 3 2 1 34 "Verdana") 0.833333 0 1 1 
COMMENT               "@N" 0) 
COMMENT          #91=(CWidgetStyle "Shape 3" 1 (LOGPEN 0 0 3355545) 1 1 
COMMENT               (LOGBRUSH 0 6724095 0) 0 0 1 (LOGSHAPE 9 1 0.8 1.8 0)) 
COMMENT          #92=(CWidgetStyle "Shape 1" 1 (LOGPEN 0 0 6723840) 1 1 
COMMENT               (LOGBRUSH 0 10079334 0) 0 0 1 (LOGSHAPE 9 1 0.8 1.8 0)) 
COMMENT          #93=(CWidgetStyle "Axis" 1 (LOGPEN 0 0 10079436) 2 1 
COMMENT               (LOGBRUSH 0 13434879 0) 0 0 1 (LOGSHAPE 10 1 0 0 0)) 
COMMENT          #94=(CWidgetStyle "Line 2" 1 (LOGPEN 0 0 6723840) 8 0 0 0 1 
COMMENT               (LOGSHAPE 1 1.9 0 0 0)) 
COMMENT          #95=(CWidgetStyle "RSite" 1 (LOGPEN 0 0 10053171) 8 0 0 0 1 
COMMENT               (LOGSHAPE 1 1.9 0 0 0)) 
COMMENT          #96=(CWidgetStyle "Short Signal" 1 (LOGPEN 0 0 13395507) 10 0 0 0 1 
COMMENT               (LOGSHAPE 1 1.9 0 0 0)) 
COMMENT          #97=(CWidgetStyle "Uniq RSite Label" 1 (LOGPEN 0 0 153) 1 0 1 
COMMENT               (LOGFONT 0 0 0 0 400 0 0 0 0 3 2 1 18 "Georgia") 0.555556 128 1 5 
COMMENT               "@N (@S)" 0) 
COMMENT          #98=(CWidgetStyle "Vanilla" 1 (LOGPEN 0 0 0) 1 1 
COMMENT               (LOGBRUSH 0 16777215 0) 1 
COMMENT               (LOGFONT 0 0 0 0 400 0 0 0 0 7 48 2 18 "Times New Roman") 0.8 0 1 
COMMENT               2 "?" 0) 
COMMENT          #99=(CWidgetStyle "Mark 1" 0 0 1 
COMMENT               (LOGFONT 0 0 0 0 400 0 0 0 2 7 48 2 2 "Windings") 0.7 0 1 2 "?" 0) 
COMMENT          #100=(CWidgetStyle "Motif Label" 1 (LOGPEN 0 0 16744512) 1 0 1 
COMMENT                (LOGFONT 0 0 0 0 400 0 0 0 0 3 2 1 34 "Arial") 0.611111 8388608 
COMMENT                1 65535 "@N (@H)" 0) 
COMMENT          #101=(CWidgetStyle "Fragment Label 2" 1 (LOGPEN 0 0 0) 1 0 1 
COMMENT                (LOGFONT 0 0 0 0 400 0 0 0 0 3 2 1 49 "Courier New") 1.05 0 1 48 
COMMENT                "@F bp (molecule @L bp)" 0) 
COMMENT          #102=(CWidgetStyle "Fragment Label 1" 1 (LOGPEN 0 0 0) 1 0 1 
COMMENT                (LOGFONT 0 0 0 0 400 0 0 0 0 3 2 1 34 "Arial") 0.91 0 1 1 
COMMENT                "Fragment of @N" 0) 
COMMENT          #103=(CWidgetStyle "Shape 4" 1 (LOGPEN 0 0 0) 1 1 
COMMENT                (LOGBRUSH 2 8388608 5) 0 0 0) 
COMMENT          #104=(CWidgetStyle "Shape 2" 1 (LOGPEN 0 0 0) 1 1 (LOGBRUSH 0 128 0) 0 
COMMENT                0 0) 
COMMENT          #105=(CWidgetStyle "Shape 0" 1 (LOGPEN 0 0 0) 1 1 (LOGBRUSH 0 0 0) 0 0 
COMMENT                0) 
COMMENT          #106=(CWidgetStyle "ORF" 1 (LOGPEN 0 0 16384) 8 0 0 0 1 
COMMENT                (LOGSHAPE 7 0.2 3.41182 2.86186 0.609808)) 
COMMENT          #107=(CWidgetStyle "Line 4" 1 (LOGPEN 0 0 32768) 8 0 0 0 0) 
COMMENT          #108=(CWidgetStyle "Line 3" 1 (LOGPEN 0 0 16711680) 8 0 0 0 0) 
COMMENT          #109=(CWidgetStyle "Line 1" 1 (LOGPEN 0 0 16711680) 1 0 0 0 0) 
COMMENT          #110=(CWidgetStyle "Short Promoter" 1 (LOGPEN 0 0 128) 6 0 0 0 0) 
COMMENT          #111=(CWidgetStyle "Motif" 1 (LOGPEN 0 0 0) 1 0 0 0 0) 
COMMENT          #112=(CWidgetStyle "Line 0" 1 (LOGPEN 0 0 0) 8 0 0 0 0) 
COMMENT          #113=(CWidgetStyle "Void" 0 0 0 0 0) 
COMMENT          #114=(CWidgetStyle "General Label" 1 (LOGPEN 0 0 0) 1 0 1 
COMMENT                (LOGFONT 0 0 0 0 400 0 0 0 0 3 2 1 18 "Times New Roman") 0.91 0 
COMMENT                1 3 "@T @N " 0) 
COMMENT          #115=(CWidgetStyle "Position" 1 (LOGPEN 0 0 0) 1 0 0 0 0) 
COMMENT          #116=(CWidgetStyle "Annotation" 0 0 1 
COMMENT                (LOGFONT 0 0 0 0 400 0 0 0 0 3 2 1 18 "Times New Roman") 0.91 0 
COMMENT                0 0) 
COMMENT          #117=(CWidgetStyle "Position Label" 1 (LOGPEN 0 0 8388608) 1 0 1 
COMMENT                (LOGFONT 0 0 0 0 400 0 1 0 0 3 2 1 34 "Arial") 0.63 8388608 1 1 
COMMENT                "@N" 0) 
COMMENT          #118=(CWidgetStyle "Range" 1 (LOGPEN 0 0 0) 1 1 
COMMENT                (LOGBRUSH 0 16777215 0) 0 0 0) 
COMMENT          #119=(CWidgetStyle "Range Label" 1 (LOGPEN 0 0 8388608) 1 0 1 
COMMENT                (LOGFONT 0 0 0 0 400 0 1 0 0 3 2 1 34 "Arial") 0.63 8388608 1 1 
COMMENT                "@N" 0) 
COMMENT          #120=(CWidgetStyle "ORF Label" 1 (LOGPEN 0 0 49216) 1 0 1 
COMMENT                (LOGFONT 0 0 0 0 400 0 0 0 0 3 2 1 18 "Times New Roman") 
COMMENT                0.611111 0 1 65535 "@N" 0) 
COMMENT          #121=(CWidgetStyle "CDS Label" 1 (LOGPEN 0 0 4227264) 1 0 1 
COMMENT                (LOGFONT 0 0 0 0 400 0 0 0 0 3 2 1 34 "Arial") 0.555556 255 1 1 
COMMENT                "@N" 0) 
COMMENT          #122=(CWidgetStyle "Shape 5" 1 (LOGPEN 0 0 0) 3 1 
COMMENT                (LOGBRUSH 0 16777113 0) 1 
COMMENT                (LOGFONT 0 0 0 0 400 0 0 0 0 7 48 2 50 "Arial") 0.9 0 0 1 
COMMENT                (LOGSHAPE 9 1 0.8 1.8 0)) 
COMMENT          #123=(CWidgetStyle "CDS" 1 (LOGPEN 0 0 0) 1 1 (LOGBRUSH 2 39423 3) 0 0 
COMMENT                1 (LOGSHAPE 9 1 0.8 1.8 0)) 
COMMENT          #124=(CWidgetStyle "Label 2" 1 (LOGPEN 0 0 4227264) 1 0 1 
COMMENT                (LOGFONT 0 0 0 0 400 0 0 0 0 3 2 1 34 "Arial") 0.944444 8388608 
COMMENT                1 1 "@N" 0) 
COMMENT          #125=(CWidgetStyle "Label 3" 1 (LOGPEN 0 0 8421376) 1 0 1 
COMMENT                (LOGFONT 0 0 0 0 700 255 0 0 0 3 2 1 34 "Arial") 0.833333 255 1 
COMMENT                5 "@N (@S)" 0) 
COMMENT          #126=(CWidgetStyle "Label 4" 1 (LOGPEN 0 0 8437824) 1 0 1 
COMMENT                (LOGFONT 0 0 0 0 400 0 0 0 0 3 2 1 34 "Arial") 0.722222 0 1 5 
COMMENT                "@N (@S)" 0)) 0.164644 1.74233 0.164644 2.53336 
COMMENT         (70 (CShapeMapEntry 0 "Unique RSite" 1 "Uniq RSite Label") 67 
COMMENT          (CShapeMapEntry 0 "ORF" 0 "ORF Label")) 40.0378 40.0378 39 39 0.1 
COMMENT         -6293) 1 1 0 1 1 
COMMENT        (mapper: 22.4443 -19.7027 40.0378 40.0378 0.01 10 -1 8301 8301 1 0 0) 
COMMENT        #127=(CGroupWidget (CWidget 0 (0 0) 1 2 0 0 Nil -738 100) 
COMMENT              (CObjectList 
COMMENT               #128=(CGroupWidget (CWidget 1 (0 0) 1 2 0 0 Nil -389 100) 
COMMENT                     (CObjectList 
COMMENT                      #129=(CAxis 
COMMENT                            (CWideLine 
COMMENT                             (CWidget 0 (0 0) 1 2 0 0 #93# 100812572 0) 
COMMENT                             (LOGPEN 0 0 10079436) 2 (LOGBRUSH 0 13434879 0) 1 
COMMENT                             6.27494 6.27294 1 0.0214037) 0.0755714) 
COMMENT                      #130=(CLabel (CWidget 1001 (0 0) 1 2 0 0 #90# 8 100) 
COMMENT                            (LOGPEN 0 0 13408563) 1 
COMMENT                            (LOGFONT 58 22 0 0 400 0 0 0 0 3 2 1 34 "Verdana") 
COMMENT                            1.74233 0.833333 0 
COMMENT                            "pET28a CrtE B I T7 promtoer and terminator with spacers" 
COMMENT                            "@N" 1 0 0.871165 0 -10 33.0438 1.47361 Nil) 
COMMENT                      #131=(CLabel (CWidget 1002 (0 0) 1 2 0 0 #89# 146 100) 
COMMENT                            (LOGPEN 0 0 0) 1 
COMMENT                            (LOGFONT 38 14 0 0 400 0 0 0 0 3 2 1 18 "Georgia") 
COMMENT                            1.74233 0.555556 0 "8301 bp" "@L bp" 16 0 -0.871165 
COMMENT                            0 -10.8 2.92224 0.974079 Nil)) (CObjectList)) 
COMMENT               #132=(CGroupWidget (CWidget 10 (6 0) 1 2 0 0 Nil -738 100) 
COMMENT                     (CObjectList 
COMMENT                      #133=(CGroupWidget 
COMMENT                            (CWidget 4 (7 4 0) 1 2 0 0 Nil -459 100) 
COMMENT                            (CObjectList 
COMMENT                             #134=(CWideArrow 
COMMENT                                   (CWideLine 
COMMENT                                    (CWidget 0 (3 #12# 0) 1 2 0 0 #91# 0 100) 
COMMENT                                    (LOGPEN 0 0 3355545) 1 
COMMENT                                    (LOGBRUSH 0 6724095 0) 1 5.97997 6.20895 1 
COMMENT                                    0.082322) 0.8 1.8 0) 
COMMENT                             #135=(CLabel 
COMMENT                                   (CWidget 0 (0 0) 1 2 0 0 #88# 1218 100) 
COMMENT                                   (LOGPEN 0 0 0) 1 
COMMENT                                   (LOGFONT 46 17 0 0 700 0 0 0 0 3 2 1 34 
COMMENT                                    "Arial") 1.74233 0.666667 0 
COMMENT                                   "Lan4 Prec WP 082362670.1" "@N" 1 12.4062 
COMMENT                                   12.1963 0 -10 10.615 1.07399 #134#) 
COMMENT                             #136=(CWideArrow 
COMMENT                                   (CWideLine 
COMMENT                                    (CWidget 0 (3 #13# 0) 1 2 0 0 #91# 0 100) 
COMMENT                                    (LOGPEN 0 0 3355545) 1 
COMMENT                                    (LOGBRUSH 0 6724095 0) 1 3.82694 5.89457 1 
COMMENT                                    0.082322) 0.8 1.8 0) 
COMMENT                             #137=(CLabel (CWidget 0 (0 0) 1 2 0 0 #88# 69 100) 
COMMENT                                   (LOGPEN 0 0 0) 1 
COMMENT                                   (LOGFONT 46 17 0 0 700 0 0 0 0 3 2 1 34 
COMMENT                                    "Arial") 1.74233 0.666667 0 
COMMENT                                   "Lan4 WP 082362670.1" "@N" 1 18.2602 1.74233 
COMMENT                                   0 -10 8.5669 1.07399 #136#)) (CObjectList)) 
COMMENT                      #138=(CGroupWidget 
COMMENT                            (CWidget 21 (7 21 0) 1 2 0 0 Nil 1701672291 100) 
COMMENT                            (CObjectList 
COMMENT                             #139=(CScratch 
COMMENT                                   (CWidget 0 (3 #2# 0) 1 2 0 0 #96# 0 100) 
COMMENT                                   (LOGPEN 0 8 13395507) 10 1 6.27319 1.9 
COMMENT                                   0.082322 1) 
COMMENT                             #140=(CLabel (CWidget 0 (0 0) 1 2 0 0 #88# 8 100) 
COMMENT                                   (LOGPEN 0 0 0) 1 
COMMENT                                   (LOGFONT 46 17 0 0 700 0 0 0 0 3 2 1 34 
COMMENT                                    "Arial") 1.74233 0.666667 0 "Adapter ATGG" 
COMMENT                                   "@N" 1 4.45535 17.4233 0 -10 5.86945 1.07399 
COMMENT                                   #139#) 
COMMENT                             #141=(CScratch 
COMMENT                                   (CWidget 0 (3 #5# 0) 1 2 0 0 #96# 1 100) 
COMMENT                                   (LOGPEN 0 8 13395507) 10 1 5.94067 1.9 
COMMENT                                   0.082322 1) 
COMMENT                             #142=(CLabel (CWidget 0 (0 0) 1 2 0 0 #88# 8 100) 
COMMENT                                   (LOGPEN 0 0 0) 1 
COMMENT                                   (LOGFONT 46 17 0 0 700 0 0 0 0 3 2 1 34 
COMMENT                                    "Arial") 1.74233 0.666667 0 "Adapter CCCT" 
COMMENT                                   "@N" 1 13.935 8.71165 0 -10 5.86945 1.07399 
COMMENT                                   #141#) 
COMMENT                             #143=(CScratch 
COMMENT                                   (CWidget 0 (3 #7# 0) 1 2 0 0 #96# 101252784 
COMMENT                                    100) (LOGPEN 0 8 13395507) 10 1 3.78764 1.9 
COMMENT                                   0.082322 1) 
COMMENT                             #144=(CLabel (CWidget 0 (0 0) 1 2 0 0 #88# 8 100) 
COMMENT                                   (LOGPEN 0 0 0) 1 
COMMENT                                   (LOGFONT 46 17 0 0 700 0 0 0 0 3 2 1 34 
COMMENT                                    "Arial") 1.74233 0.666667 0 "Adapter AGCG" 
COMMENT                                   "@N" 1 12.1542 -12.1963 0 -10 5.96936 1.07399 
COMMENT                                   #143#) 
COMMENT                             #145=(CWideArrow 
COMMENT                                   (CWideLine 
COMMENT                                    (CWidget 0 (3 #8# 0) 1 2 0 0 #92# 0 100) 
COMMENT                                    (LOGPEN 0 0 6723840) 1 
COMMENT                                    (LOGBRUSH 0 10079334 0) 0.835356 6.27319 
COMMENT                                    3.78462 1 0.082322) 0.8 1.8 0) 
COMMENT                             #146=(CLabel (CWidget 0 (0 0) 1 2 0 0 #88# 437 100) 
COMMENT                                   (LOGPEN 0 0 0) 1 
COMMENT                                   (LOGFONT 46 17 0 0 700 0 0 0 0 3 2 1 34 
COMMENT                                    "Arial") 1.74233 0.666667 0 
COMMENT                                   "pET28a backbone" "@N" 1 -17.1447 -3.48466 0 
COMMENT                                   -10 7.0933 1.07399 #145#)) (CObjectList)) 
COMMENT                      #147=(CGroupWidget 
COMMENT                            (CWidget 30 (7 30 0) 1 2 0 0 Nil 1836020336 100) 
COMMENT                            (CObjectList 
COMMENT                             #148=(CPromoterArrow 
COMMENT                                   (CLine 
COMMENT                                    (CWidget 0 (3 #3# 0) 1 2 0 0 #110# 0 100) 
COMMENT                                    (LOGPEN 0 4 128) 6 1.16464 6.1829 6.27016) 
COMMENT                                   0.4 0.082322 1.08464 1.8 1.8 0) 
COMMENT                             #149=(CLabel (CWidget 0 (0 0) 1 2 0 0 #88# 0 100) 
COMMENT                                   (LOGPEN 0 0 0) 1 
COMMENT                                   (LOGFONT 46 17 0 0 700 0 0 0 0 3 2 1 34 
COMMENT                                    "Arial") 1.74233 0.666667 0 "T7 promoter" 
COMMENT                                   "@N" 1 4.36544 13.9386 0 -10 4.9703 1.07399 
COMMENT                                   #148#) 
COMMENT                             #150=(CPromoterArrow 
COMMENT                                   (CLine 
COMMENT                                    (CWidget 0 (3 #9# 0) 1 2 0 0 #110# 0 100) 
COMMENT                                    (LOGPEN 0 4 128) 6 1.16464 5.85038 5.93765) 
COMMENT                                   0.4 0.082322 1.08464 1.8 1.8 0) 
COMMENT                             #151=(CLabel (CWidget 0 (0 0) 1 2 0 0 #88# 8 100) 
COMMENT                                   (LOGPEN 0 0 0) 1 
COMMENT                                   (LOGFONT 46 17 0 0 700 0 0 0 0 3 2 1 34 
COMMENT                                    "Arial") 1.74233 0.666667 0 "T7 Promoter" 
COMMENT                                   "@N" 1 15.4003 5.22699 0 -10 5.02026 1.07399 
COMMENT                                   #150#)) (CObjectList)) 
COMMENT                      #152=(CGroupWidget 
COMMENT                            (CWidget 43 (7 43 0) 1 2 0 0 Nil 1634887200 100) 
COMMENT                            (CObjectList 
COMMENT                             #153=(CScratch 
COMMENT                                   (CWidget 0 (3 #6# 0) 1 2 0 0 #96# 0 100) 
COMMENT                                   (LOGPEN 0 8 13395507) 10 1 5.97695 1.9 
COMMENT                                   0.082322 1) 
COMMENT                             #154=(CLabel (CWidget 0 (0 0) 1 2 0 0 #88# 2 100) 
COMMENT                                   (LOGPEN 0 0 0) 1 
COMMENT                                   (LOGFONT 46 17 0 0 700 0 0 0 0 3 2 1 34 
COMMENT                                    "Arial") 1.74233 0.666667 0 "T7 terminator" 
COMMENT                                   "@N" 1 12.0848 10.454 0 -10 5.41988 1.07399 
COMMENT                                   #153#) 
COMMENT                             #155=(CScratch 
COMMENT                                   (CWidget 0 (3 #11# 0) 1 2 0 0 #96# 1 100) 
COMMENT                                   (LOGPEN 0 8 13395507) 10 1 3.82391 1.9 
COMMENT                                   0.082322 1) 
COMMENT                             #156=(CLabel (CWidget 0 (0 0) 1 2 0 0 #88# 192 100) 
COMMENT                                   (LOGPEN 0 0 0) 1 
COMMENT                                   (LOGFONT 46 17 0 0 700 0 0 0 0 3 2 1 34 
COMMENT                                    "Arial") 1.74233 0.666667 0 "T7 Terminator" 
COMMENT                                   "@N" 1 12.2358 -10.454 0 -10 5.64467 1.07399 
COMMENT                                   #155#)) (CObjectList)) 
COMMENT                      #157=(CGroupWidget 
COMMENT                            (CWidget 103 (7 103 0) 1 2 0 0 Nil -530 100) 
COMMENT                            (CObjectList 
COMMENT                             #158=(CScratch 
COMMENT                                   (CWidget 0 (3 #4# 0) 1 2 0 0 #96# 1 100) 
COMMENT                                   (LOGPEN 0 8 13395507) 10 1 6.2558 1.9 
COMMENT                                   0.082322 1) 
COMMENT                             #159=(CLabel (CWidget 0 (0 0) 1 2 0 0 #88# 8 100) 
COMMENT                                   (LOGPEN 0 0 0) 1 
COMMENT                                   (LOGFONT 46 17 0 0 700 0 0 0 0 3 2 1 34 
COMMENT                                    "Arial") 1.74233 0.666667 0 "lac operator" 
COMMENT                                   "@N" 1 4.01263 15.681 0 -10 4.84542 1.07399 
COMMENT                                   #158#) 
COMMENT                             #160=(CScratch 
COMMENT                                   (CWidget 0 (3 #10# 0) 1 2 0 0 #96# 0 100) 
COMMENT                                   (LOGPEN 0 8 13395507) 10 1 5.92329 1.9 
COMMENT                                   0.082322 1) 
COMMENT                             #161=(CLabel 
COMMENT                                   (CWidget 0 (0 0) 1 2 0 0 #88# 1235 100) 
COMMENT                                   (LOGPEN 0 0 0) 1 
COMMENT                                   (LOGFONT 46 17 0 0 700 0 0 0 0 3 2 1 34 
COMMENT                                    "Arial") 1.74233 0.666667 0 "lac operator" 
COMMENT                                   "@N" 1 14.5475 6.96932 0 -10 4.84542 1.07399 
COMMENT                                   #160#)) (CObjectList))) (CObjectList)) 
COMMENT               #162=(CGroupWidget (CWidget 11 (8 0) 1 2 0 0 Nil 1866932325 100) 
COMMENT                     (CObjectList 
COMMENT                      #163=(CGroupWidget 
COMMENT                            (CWidget 4 (10 #1# 0) 1 2 0 0 Nil -598 100) 
COMMENT                            (CObjectList 
COMMENT                             #164=(CScratch 
COMMENT                                   (CWidget 1 (1 #1# 1) 1 2 0 0 #95# 1 100) 
COMMENT                                   (LOGPEN 0 6 10053171) 8 1 1.4812 1.9 0.082322 
COMMENT                                   1) 
COMMENT                             #165=(CLabel (CWidget 0 (0 0) 1 2 0 0 #87# 8 100) 
COMMENT                                   (LOGPEN 0 0 13408563) 1 
COMMENT                                   (LOGFONT 38 14 0 0 400 0 0 0 0 3 2 1 18 
COMMENT                                    "Georgia") 1.74233 0.555556 0 
COMMENT                                   "{\\i Bbs}I (6342)" "@N (@S)" 5 -15.584 
COMMENT                                   1.74233 0 -10 4.34589 0.974079 #164#) 
COMMENT                             #166=(CScratch 
COMMENT                                   (CWidget 2 (1 #1# 2) 1 2 0 0 #95# 1 100) 
COMMENT                                   (LOGPEN 0 6 10053171) 8 1 1.20914 1.9 
COMMENT                                   0.082322 1) 
COMMENT                             #167=(CLabel (CWidget 0 (0 0) 1 2 0 0 #87# 438 100) 
COMMENT                                   (LOGPEN 0 0 13408563) 1 
COMMENT                                   (LOGFONT 38 14 0 0 400 0 0 0 0 3 2 1 18 
COMMENT                                    "Georgia") 1.74233 0.555556 0 
COMMENT                                   "{\\i Bbs}I (6702)" "@N (@S)" 5 -14.9155 
COMMENT                                   5.22699 0 -10 4.34589 0.974079 #166#) 
COMMENT                             #168=(CScratch 
COMMENT                                   (CWidget 3 (1 #1# 3) 1 2 0 0 #95# 0 100) 
COMMENT                                   (LOGPEN 0 6 10053171) 8 1 0.926506 1.9 
COMMENT                                   0.082322 1) 
COMMENT                             #169=(CLabel (CWidget 0 (0 0) 1 2 0 0 #87# 1 100) 
COMMENT                                   (LOGPEN 0 0 13408563) 1 
COMMENT                                   (LOGFONT 38 14 0 0 400 0 0 0 0 3 2 1 18 
COMMENT                                    "Georgia") 1.74233 0.555556 0 
COMMENT                                   "{\\i Bbs}I (7076)" "@N (@S)" 5 -13.3135 
COMMENT                                   8.71165 0 -10 4.34589 0.974079 #168#) 
COMMENT                             #170=(CScratch 
COMMENT                                   (CWidget 4 (1 #1# 4) 1 2 0 0 #95# 1 100) 
COMMENT                                   (LOGPEN 0 6 10053171) 8 1 0.670319 1.9 
COMMENT                                   0.082322 1) 
COMMENT                             #171=(CLabel (CWidget 0 (0 0) 1 2 0 0 #87# 23 100) 
COMMENT                                   (LOGPEN 0 0 13408563) 1 
COMMENT                                   (LOGFONT 38 14 0 0 400 0 0 0 0 3 2 1 18 
COMMENT                                    "Georgia") 1.74233 0.555556 0 
COMMENT                                   "{\\i Bbs}I (7415)" "@N (@S)" 5 -11.1178 
COMMENT                                   10.454 0 -10 4.27096 0.974079 #170#)) 
COMMENT                            (CObjectList))) (CObjectList)) 
COMMENT               #172=(CGroupWidget (CWidget 14 (16 0) 1 2 0 0 Nil 1952671084 100) 
COMMENT                     (CObjectList) (CObjectList)) 
COMMENT               #173=(CGroupWidget (CWidget 12 (0 0) 1 2 0 0 Nil 745434985 100) 
COMMENT                     (CObjectList) (CObjectList))) (CObjectList))) 
COMMENT       (CSeqView 10 10 (CObjectList) (CObList) 1 (CObList)) (CObList) 87462704 
COMMENT       (CStringList) 2082602632 0 (CObList)))
FEATURES             Location/Qualifiers
     misc_feature    1..4
                     /vntifkey="21"
                     /label=Adapter\ATGG
     promoter        5..21
                     /vntifkey="30"
                     /label=T7\promoter
     operon          24..47
                     /vntifkey="103"
                     /label=lac\operator
     misc_feature    441..444
                     /vntifkey="21"
                     /label=Adapter\CCCT
     terminator      393..440
                     /vntifkey="43"
                     /label=T7\terminator
     misc_feature    3290..3293
                     /vntifkey="21"
                     /label=Adapter\AGCG
     misc_feature    3294..8301
                     /vntifkey="21"
                     /label=pET28a\backbone
     promoter        445..461
                     /vntifkey="30"
                     /label=T7\Promoter
     operon          464..487
                     /vntifkey="103"
                     /label=lac\operator
     terminator      3242..3289
                     /vntifkey="43"
                     /label=T7\Terminator
     CDS             86..388
                     /vntifkey="4"
                     /label=Lan4_Prec_WP_082362670.1
     CDS             502..3237
                     /vntifkey="4"
                     /label=Lan4_WP_082362670.1
BASE COUNT     1820 a      2194 c      2219 g      2068 t 
ORIGIN
        1 atggtaatac gactcactat aggggaattg tgagcggata acaattccaa ggagatatac 
       61 aatgcaccac caccaccacc acgcaatgaa gaatcagttt ggtgacgtcc gcggtgatat 
      121 gacggaaatt ttggatcagg cacgcaaaga tgctgcgttt tctgaggaac tgttaacgaa 
      181 cggtatgcct atggcgaagg aagaagatga gagcgacggg gcaacggtgc gcaaatgtat 
      241 gctgttgaca attatttaaa tatgttgcgt ttcttcgacc ttttaaccgc tcccttagga 
      301 gaaagacaga tagcttctta cccgtactcc accgttggca gcacgatcgc atgtcccacg 
      361 tgaaccattg gtaaaccctg tggcctgtcg gtctagcata accccttggg gcctctaaac 
      421 gggtcttgag gggttttttg cccttaatac gactcactat aggggaattg tgagcggata 
      481 acaattccaa ggagatatac aatgaatccc gaatctaatg catctcttcg ttgcctgcct 
      541 ggagcagatg gtttctttga cattattcag agtgcgtgtt tctcaccgcg tgcacgcgct 
      601 tccggacgtc gtccacgtgc tcctgcggga ccgtgggatc cgtggatttg tgtgttggga 
      661 gaagaatatc ctgcacctgc ccaaggctgg aaattgcatt tatccgcgac ggttggctcg 
      721 gctgaagaaa ttctgcgccg tgcacttccg atcctgctcg cagaagatgc agtctttaaa 
      781 gttgcatcat cgacgacaac cctggcggct ctgaaccaag gtgaatctgg acttggtcaa 
      841 gtaggtaaat ttatcacagt gtatccccgt gatgatgcac atgcagtgcg tttagcggcg 
      901 cgtcttgatg aagcgacacg tggccttcct ggccccacaa ttcctagcga tcgtgcgttg 
      961 cgccctggct cccgtgtttt ctatcgttac ggttcatttg gcggacaagc actgcaattg 
     1021 gccacaggag aaattgttgc ggcaatgaaa accccagatg gtcaacttgt gccagatcgt 
     1081 cgtcctgcag attacgacgt accttcttgg gccacagacc catttattgc agcaggcctg 
     1141 gcagctgaat tacctcgtgg tgcttcacgt catgtaattg ctcgtcgtta tgttcctgca 
     1201 gcggttctgc aacgtactcc gcgtagtacc atctttctgg ctctggattt aaaagcgtat 
     1261 cgtcgttgtg tacttaaacg tgtggaacgc tgggatggag cacgtttgcg ccatgaagca 
     1321 gatgtattgc gtcgtcttgg gccagatccc ggttttccag cactgtatga cgtgtttgaa 
     1381 gatgaagaac acttatattt ggttttagaa gatctgtctg ctgaaacttt atcggcacat 
     1441 gttgcacacg ccgcggcatc tggttgtttt ctgccagcag cccagattgt gactctgggc 
     1501 cgcgcgctgg ctcgtttact tggtaaactg cacgcagagg gactggctca tggtgatctc 
     1561 aaaagcagta atgtgctggt ggcacctgcg acccttcacc tctggcttat tgacttcgaa 
     1621 ctggcgcatg gcccatcttt gacggcacag ccgcatcacg ggcatggtac ccgtggatac 
     1681 cgtagccctg agcgtattgc aggtgcgccg cctagtactt cagatgacat tcatgccttt 
     1741 ggtgctctcc tgtactttct ggctacaggt gcggaaccgg ccgagggacc tacagaagcc 
     1801 ccgctggatg gtcgtccacc acgtttgatg aatcctaatt taccgccagg attgtgcact 
     1861 gtgattgctc gttcattagc acaggatcct agcgcacgtt atagtagcgt gcgccagatt 
     1921 gaacgtgcct tggaagatgt tcttactgac agtgccacgc ctttaaccgt tcccgctcca 
     1981 ccgcgtcatt tcggccgtgc gagtgcgcat ttacctttcc cagcccgtcg tgaagcactt 
     2041 gaacttgccc gccgtttagg cgattcgctg gtcagcgctg ctcgtccggc acctcgcggt 
     2101 ggcggcgtat tttggccaga tatgcatcct gacgcgcgcg gacttccatc tcgcgatatt 
     2161 ggccatggta cagcaggagt ggttctggcg ttatcctcgc ttgtcgcaac attgggtgaa 
     2221 tcaagtcatc gcgccacttt agcacgtgcg gctttcggac tgctgcatgc cccgcgtccg 
     2281 gatggggctc cggtggccgg tttatacttg ggcgaagctg gtattggcgc ggccctttta 
     2341 ggtgctggcc gtgtgttggg tgaccgtaca cttgcgcgtg ccgcagaggc acgcggtcgt 
     2401 tggatcgcca ccctgccttt tggatcacca gatctttata atggcgtagc tggtcgttta 
     2461 cgttttcacc tggccttgca tcgtgcgact tcttctgacg aacatctttc agcggctctc 
     2521 cgtgcaggag atcacctggt tgatgtggcc gaatgcgatg aggatgggaa tgtgctttgg 
     2581 cgctttccgg aagggcatgg caacttaagt ggtactactc aacttggtta tgcccatggt 
     2641 gcagccggca ttgcggatag ccttctggat ttatttgaag tcactcgtga agttcgttac 
     2701 ctggatgcag cacgtggtgc ggcccgctgg ttggccacac ttgcagttcc cgccttgggc 
     2761 gatggttcgg ggagcgcctg gcctgtggtt cccggcggtc cgccacatgc tgcacactgg 
     2821 tgtcatggag ccacagggat tggtcgtttc ttcttacatg caaccgcatt agaactcgca 
     2881 cccggatgga cggatttagc cgcgcgtgcg gcacgcaccg tagcccgtgg agcgcgctgg 
     2941 ttgggaccga ctcagtgtca tggccttgca ggtaatttag aattccttgt tgatatgttt 
     3001 caagcaacgt cacacccgca ttatttgacc gaagcggcgg atttgtttac ccttctgcgt 
     3061 gcatttagtc aagaaaaggc aggtcgtctg gtctggcaag gcgatcaacc ggaacaggct 
     3121 ctgcctgcat tgcaggtggg ctatggtggt gttgcaacct gtttacttcg tttgggcgat 
     3181 ccagctcgtg cacctcattt gctttcagta cgtggtttag gtggtgccgg tgagtaacgg 
     3241 tctagcataa ccccttgggg cctctaaacg ggtcttgagg ggttttttga gcgctgaaag 
     3301 gaggaactat atccggattg gcgaatgggn nnnnnnnnnn nnnnnnnnnn nnnnnnnnnn 
     3361 nnnnnnnnnn nnnnnnnnnn nnnnnnnnnn nnnnnnnnnn nnnnnnnnnn nnnnnnnnnn 
     3421 nnnnnnnnnn nnnnnnnnnn nnnnnnnnnn nnncnnnnnn nnnnnnnnnn nnnnnnnnnn 
     3481 nnnnnnnnnn nnnnnnnnnn nnnnnnnnnn nnnnnnnnnn nnnnnnnnnn nnnnnnnnnn 
     3541 nnnnnannnn nnnnnnnnnn nnnnnnnnnn nnnnnnnnnn nnnnnnnnnn nnnnnccttt 
     3601 gacgttggag tccacgttct ttnnnnnnnn nnnnnnnnnn nnnnnnnnnn nnnnnnnnna 
     3661 ccctatctcg gtctattctt ttgatttata agggattttg ccgatttcgg cctattggtt 
     3721 aaaaaatgag ctgatttaac aaaaatttaa cgcgaatttt aacaaaatat taacgtttac 
     3781 aatttcaggt ggcacttttc ggggaaatgt gcgcggaacc cctatttgtt tatttttcta 
     3841 aatacattca aatatgtatc cgctcatgaa ttaattctta gaaaaactca tcgagcatca 
     3901 aatgaaactg caatttattc atatcaggat tatcaatacc atatttttga aaaagccgtt 
     3961 tctgtaatga aggagaaaac tcaccgaggc agttccatag gatggcaaga tcctggtatc 
     4021 ggtctgcgat tccgactcgt ccaacatcaa tacaacctat taatttcccc tcgtcaaaaa 
     4081 taaggttatc aagtgagaaa tcaccatgag tgacgactga atccggtgag aatggcaaaa 
     4141 gtttatgcat ttctttccag acttgttcaa caggccagcc attacgctcg tcatcaaaat 
     4201 cactcgcatc aaccaaaccg ttattcattc gtgattgcgc ctgagcgaga cgaaatacgc 
     4261 gatcgctgtt aaaaggacaa ttacaaacag gaatcgaatg caaccggcgc aggaacactg 
     4321 ccagcgcatc aacaatattt tcacctgaat caggatattc ttctaatacc tggaatgctg 
     4381 ttttcccggg gatcgcagtg gtgagtaacc atgcatcatc aggagtacgg ataaaatgct 
     4441 tgatggtcgg aagaggcata aattccgtca gccagtttag tctgaccatc tcatctgtaa 
     4501 catcattggc aacgctacct ttgccatgtt tcagaaacaa ctctggcgca tcgggcttcc 
     4561 catacaatcg atagattgtc gcacctgatt gcccgacatt atcgcgagcc catttatacc 
     4621 catataaatc agcatccatg ttggaattta atcgcggcct agagcaagac gtttcccgtt 
     4681 gaatatggct cataacaccc cttgtattac tgtttatgta agcagacagt tttattgttc 
     4741 atgaccaaaa tcccttaacg tgagttttcg ttccactgag cgtcagaccc cgtagaaaag 
     4801 atcaaaggat cttcttgaga tccttttttt ctgcgcgtaa tctgctgctt gcaaacaaaa 
     4861 aaaccaccgc taccagcggt ggtttgtttg ccggatcaag agctaccaac tctttttccg 
     4921 aaggtaactg gcttcagcag agcgcagata ccaaatactg tccttctagt gtagccgtag 
     4981 ttaggccacc acttcaagaa ctctgtagca ccgcctacat acctcgctct gctaatcctg 
     5041 ttaccagtgg ctgctgccag tggcgataag tcgtgtctta ccgggttgga ctcaagacga 
     5101 tagttaccgg ataaggcgca gcggtcgggc tgaacggggg gttcgtgcac acagcccagc 
     5161 ttggagcgaa cgacctacac cgaactgaga tacctacagc gtgagctatg agaaagcgcc 
     5221 acgcttcccg aagggagaaa ggcggacagg tatccggtaa gcggcagggt cggaacagga 
     5281 gagcgcacga gggagcttcc agggggaaac gcctggtatc tttatagtcc tgtcgggttt 
     5341 cgccacctct gacttgagcg tcgatttttg tgatgctcgt caggggggcg gagcctatgg 
     5401 aaaaacgcca gcaacgcggc ctttttacgg ttcctggcct tttgctggcc ttttgctcac 
     5461 atgttctttc ctgcgttatc ccctgattct gtggataacc gtattaccgc ctttgagtga 
     5521 gctgataccg ctcgccgcag ccgaacgacc gagcgcagcg agtcagtgag cgaggaagcg 
     5581 gaagagcgcc tgatgcggta ttttctcctt acgcatctgt gcggtatttc acaccgcata 
     5641 tatggtgcac tctcagtaca atctgctctg atgccgcata gttaagccag tatacactcc 
     5701 gctatcgcta cgtgactggg tcatggctgc gccccgacac ccgccaacac ccgctgacgc 
     5761 gccctgacgg gcttgtctgc tcccggcatc cgcttacaga caagctgtga ccgtctccgg 
     5821 gagctgcatg tgtcagaggt tttcaccgtc atcaccgaaa cgcgcgaggc agctgcggta 
     5881 aagctcatca gcgtggtcgt gaagcgattc acagatgtct gcctgttcat ccgcgtccag 
     5941 ctcgttgagt ttctccagaa gcgttaatgt ctggcttctg ataaagcggg ccatgttaag 
     6001 ggcggttttt tcctgtttgg tcactgatgc ctccgtgtaa gggggatttc tgttcatggg 
     6061 ggtaatgata ccgatgaaac gagagaggat gctcacgata cgggttactg atgatgaaca 
     6121 tgcccggtta ctggaacgtt gtgagggtaa acaactggcg gtatggatgc ggcgggacca 
     6181 gagaaaaatc actcagggtc aatgccagcg cttcgttaat acagatgtag gtgttccaca 
     6241 gggtagccag cagcatcctg cgatgcagat ccggaacata atggtgcagg gcgctgactt 
     6301 ccgcgtttcc agactttacg aaacacggaa accgaagacc attcatgttg ttgctcaggt 
     6361 cgcagacgtt ttgcagcagc agtcgcttca cgttcgctcg cgtatcggtg attcattctg 
     6421 ctaaccagta aggcaacccc gccagcctag ccgggtcctc aacgacagga gcacgatcat 
     6481 gcgcacccgt ggggccgcca tgccggcgat aatggcctgc ttctcgccga aacgtttggt 
     6541 ggcgggacca gtgacgaagg cttgagcgag ggcgtgcaag attccgaata ccgcaagcga 
     6601 caggccgatc atcgtcgcgc tccagcgaaa gcggtcctcg ccgaaaatga cccagagcgc 
     6661 tgccggcacc tgtcctacga gttgcatgat aaagaagaca gtcataagtg cggcgacgat 
     6721 agtcatgccc cgcgcccacc ggaaggagct gactgggttg aaggctctca agggcatcgg 
     6781 tcgagatccc ggtgcctaat gagtgagcta acttacatta attgcgttgc gctcactgcc 
     6841 cgctttccag tcgggaaacc tgtcgtgcca gctgcattaa tgaatcggcc aacgcgcggg 
     6901 gagaggcggt ttgcgtattg ggcgccaggg tggtttttct tttcaccagt gagacgggca 
     6961 acagctgatt gcccttcacc gcctggccct gagagagttg cagcaagcgg tccacgctgg 
     7021 tttgccccag caggcgaaaa tcctgtttga tggtggttaa cggcgggata taacatgagc 
     7081 tgtcttcggt atcgtcgtat cccactaccg agatatccgc accaacgcgc agcccggact 
     7141 cggtaatggc gcgcattgcg cccagcgcca tctgatcgtt ggcaaccagc atcgcagtgg 
     7201 gaacgatgcc ctcattcagc atttgcatgg tttgttgaaa accggacatg gcactccagt 
     7261 cgccttcccg ttccgctatc ggctgaattt gattgcgagt gagatattta tgccagccag 
     7321 ccagacgcag acgcgccgag acagaactta atgggcccgc taacagcgcg atttgctggt 
     7381 gacccaatgc gaccagatgc tccacgccca gtcgcgtacc gtcttcatgg gagaaaataa 
     7441 tactgttgat gggtgtctgg tcagagacat caagaaataa cgccggaaca ttagtgcagg 
     7501 cagcttccac agcaatggca tcctggtcat ccagcggata gttaatgatc agcccactga 
     7561 cgcgttgcgc gagaagattg tgcaccgccg ctttacaggc ttcgacgccg cttcgttcta 
     7621 ccatcgacac caccacgctg gcacccagtt gatcggcgcg agatttaatc gccgcgacaa 
     7681 tttgcgacgg cgcgtgcagg gccagactgg aggtggcaac gccaatcagc aacgactgtt 
     7741 tgcccgccag ttgttgtgcc acgcggttgg gaatgtaatt cagctccgcc atcgccgctt 
     7801 ccactttttc ccgcgttttc gcagaaacgt ggctggcctg gttcaccacg cgggaaacgg 
     7861 tctgataaga gacaccggca tactctgcga catcgtataa cgttactggt ttcacattca 
     7921 ccaccctgaa ttgactctct tccgggcgct atcatgccat accgcgaaag gttttgcgcc 
     7981 attcgatggt gtccgggatc tcgacgctct cccttatgcg actcctgcat taggaagcag 
     8041 cccagtagta ggttgaggcc gttgagcacc gccgccgcaa ggaatggtgc atgcaaggag 
     8101 atggcgccca acagtccccc ggccacgggg cctgccacca tacccacgcc gaaacaagcg 
     8161 ctcatgagcc cgaagtggcg agcccgatct tccccatcgg tgatgtcggc gatataggcg 
     8221 ccagcaaccg cacctgtggc gccggtgatg ccggccacga tgcgtccggc gtagaggatc 
     8281 gagatctcga tcccgcgaaa t 
//
