# Supplementary material for: A scalable platform to discover antimicrobials of ribosomal origin
Source: Nat Commun. 2022 Oct 17;13:6135. doi: 10.1038/s41467-022-33890-w (PMC9576775; doi:10.1038/s41467-022-33890-w)
Supplement: Supplementary file 5 — Supplementary Data 2 [file 41467_2022_33890_MOESM5_ESM.zip › Supplementary Data 2/25.gb]

LOCUS       pET28a\CrtE\B\I\T7\promtoer\and\terminator\with\spacers        7110 bp    DNA     circular     29-MAR-2016
SOURCE      
  ORGANISM  
COMMENT     This file is created by Vector NTI
            http://www.invitrogen.com/
COMMENT     ORIGDB|GenBank
COMMENT     VNTDATE|-11171271|
COMMENT     VNTDBDATE|-11171271|
COMMENT     LSOWNER|
COMMENT     VNTNAME|pET28a CrtE B I T7 promtoer and terminator with spacers|
COMMENT     VNTAUTHORNAME|Demo User|
COMMENT     Vector_NTI_Display_Data_(Do_Not_Edit!)
COMMENT     (SXF 
COMMENT      (CGexDoc "pET28a CrtE B I T7 promtoer and terminator with spacers" 0 7110 
COMMENT       (CDBMol 0 0 1 1 1 0 0 0 0 "" "" 0 0 0 0 (CObList) (CObList) (CObList) 
COMMENT        (CObList) -1 "") 
COMMENT       (CDocSetData 1 1 0 0 0 0 "MAIN" 1 1 1 1 0 0 1 1 0 1 10 10 4294967295 50 0 
COMMENT        1 0 (CHomObj 0 0 0 3 75) (CWordArray) (CWordArray) 
COMMENT        (CStringList "BsaI" "BbsI") (CStringList "atg" "gtg") 
COMMENT        (CStringList "taa" "tga" "tag") (CObList) 1 "{(0,1),2}" 0 0 "" 0 
COMMENT        4294967295 0 0 0 0 0 0 0 "MAIN" 0 0 30 0 
COMMENT        (CProteinMotifSearchObject 70 20 1 1 1 1 0 0 1 0 0 0 0 0)) 
COMMENT       (CMolPar 0 0 1 2763 2763 1 7110 0 0 0 0 0 0 0 0) (CStringList) 
COMMENT       (CStringList) (CObList) (COAPar 25 250 50 0 6 4 3 7) 
COMMENT       (COAPar 25 250 50 0 6 4 3 7) (COAPar 25 250 50 0 6 4 3 7) 
COMMENT       (CObList #0=(CRSite (CStringList) "BsaI" "ggtctc" 8 12 0 0 "") 
COMMENT        #1=(CRSite (CStringList) "BbsI" "gaagac" 9 13 4 5151 0 5511 0 5885 1 
COMMENT            6224 1 0 "")) 
COMMENT       (CObList 
COMMENT        #2=(CFSignal (CObList) "Adapter ATGG" 21 0 0 1 4 0 (CStringList) 
COMMENT            (CStringList) 1 1 1 1 "1..4") 
COMMENT        #3=(CFSignal (CObList) "T7 promoter" 30 0 0 5 21 0 (CStringList) 
COMMENT            (CStringList) 1 1 1 1 "5..21") 
COMMENT        #4=(CFSignal (CObList) "lac operator" 103 0 0 24 47 0 (CStringList) 
COMMENT            (CStringList) 1 1 1 1 "24..47") 
COMMENT        #5=(CFSignal (CObList) "Adapter CCCT" 21 0 0 441 444 0 (CStringList) 
COMMENT            (CStringList) 1 1 1 1 "441..444") 
COMMENT        #6=(CFSignal (CObList) "T7 terminator" 43 0 0 393 440 0 (CStringList) 
COMMENT            (CStringList) 1 1 1 1 "393..440") 
COMMENT        #7=(CFSignal (CObList) "Adapter AGCG" 21 0 0 2099 2102 0 (CStringList) 
COMMENT            (CStringList) 1 1 1 1 "3348..3351") 
COMMENT        #8=(CFSignal (CObList) "pET28a backbone" 21 0 0 2103 7110 0 
COMMENT            (CStringList) (CStringList) 1 1 1 1 "3352..8359") 
COMMENT        #9=(CFSignal (CObList) "T7 Promoter" 30 0 0 445 461 0 (CStringList) 
COMMENT            (CStringList) 1 1 1 1 "445..461") 
COMMENT        #10=(CFSignal (CObList) "lac operator" 103 0 0 464 487 0 (CStringList) 
COMMENT             (CStringList) 1 1 1 1 "464..487") 
COMMENT        #11=(CFSignal (CObList) "T7 Terminator" 43 0 0 2051 2098 0 (CStringList) 
COMMENT             (CStringList) 1 1 1 1 "2321..2368") 
COMMENT        #12=(CFSignal (CObList) "sac_prec_WP_115481725.1" 4 0 0 86 388 0 
COMMENT             (CStringList) (CStringList) 1 1 1 1 "") 
COMMENT        #13=(CFSignal (CObList) "sac_WP_115481725.1" 4 0 0 502 2046 0 
COMMENT             (CStringList) (CStringList) 1 1 1 1 "")) (CObList) (CObList) 
COMMENT       (CObList) (CObList) (CObList) (CObList) 
COMMENT       (CTextView 0 
COMMENT        #14=(CGroupPar (CParagraph 0 (0 0) 1 2 0 0 180) 
COMMENT             (CObjectList 
COMMENT              #15=(CRefLinePar 
COMMENT                   (CLinePar (CParagraph 0 (0 0) 0 2 0 0 233) 
COMMENT                    "pET28a CrtE B I T7 promtoer and terminator with spacers" 2) 
COMMENT                   5 "" 0 4) 
COMMENT              #16=(CFolderPar 
COMMENT                   (CGroupPar (CParagraph 1 (0 0) 1 1 0 0 178) 
COMMENT                    (CObjectList 
COMMENT                     #17=(CLinePar (CParagraph 0 (0 0) 1 2 1 0 180) 
COMMENT                          "DNA 'pET28a CrtE B I T7 promtoer and terminator with spacers'" 
COMMENT                          1) 
COMMENT                     #18=(CLinePar (CParagraph 0 (0 0) 1 2 1 0 180) 
COMMENT                          "Local object" 1) 
COMMENT                     #19=(CLinePar (CParagraph 0 (0 0) 1 2 1 0 180) 
COMMENT                          "Created: 03/29/16 07:06PM" 1) 
COMMENT                     #20=(CLinePar (CParagraph 0 (0 0) 1 2 1 0 180) 
COMMENT                          "Last Modified: 03/29/16 07:06PM" 1) 
COMMENT                     #21=(CLinePar (CParagraph 0 (0 0) 1 2 1 0 180) 
COMMENT                          "length: 7110 bp" 1) 
COMMENT                     #22=(CLinePar (CParagraph 0 (0 0) 1 2 1 0 180) 
COMMENT                          "storage type: Basic" 1) 
COMMENT                     #23=(CLinePar (CParagraph 0 (0 0) 1 2 1 0 180) 
COMMENT                          "form: Circular" 1))) "General Description") 
COMMENT              #24=(CFolderPar 
COMMENT                   (CGroupPar (CParagraph 2 (0 0) 1 1 0 0 178) 
COMMENT                    (CObjectList 
COMMENT                     #25=(CLinePar (CParagraph 0 (0 0) 1 2 1 0 180) 
COMMENT                          "Original Source Database: GenBank" 1) 
COMMENT                     #26=(CLinePar (CParagraph 0 (0 0) 1 2 1 0 180) 
COMMENT                          "Modification Date in the Original DB: 29-MAR-2016" 1))) 
COMMENT                   "Standard Fields") 
COMMENT              #27=(CRefLinePar 
COMMENT                   (CLinePar (CParagraph 0 (0 0) 0 2 0 0 233) "Comments" 2) 1 "" 
COMMENT                   0 0) 
COMMENT              #28=(CFolderPar 
COMMENT                   (CGroupPar (CParagraph 8 (0 0) 1 2 0 0 178) (CObjectList)) 
COMMENT                   "Annotations") 
COMMENT              #29=(CFolderPar 
COMMENT                   (CGroupPar (CParagraph 12 (6 0) 1 1 0 0 178) 
COMMENT                    (CObjectList 
COMMENT                     #30=(CFolderPar 
COMMENT                          (CGroupPar (CParagraph 4 (7 4 0) 1 1 1 0 178) 
COMMENT                           (CObjectList 
COMMENT                            #31=(CFolderPar 
COMMENT                                 (CGroupPar 
COMMENT                                  (CParagraph 86 (3 #12# 0) 1 2 2 0 327) 
COMMENT                                  (CObjectList 
COMMENT                                   #32=(CLinePar 
COMMENT                                        (CParagraph 0 (0 0) 1 2 3 0 180) 
COMMENT                                        "Start: 86    End: 388 " 1))) 
COMMENT                                 "sac_prec_WP_115481725.1") 
COMMENT                            #33=(CFolderPar 
COMMENT                                 (CGroupPar 
COMMENT                                  (CParagraph 502 (3 #13# 0) 1 2 2 0 327) 
COMMENT                                  (CObjectList 
COMMENT                                   #34=(CLinePar 
COMMENT                                        (CParagraph 0 (0 0) 1 2 3 0 180) 
COMMENT                                        "Start: 502   End: 2046" 1))) 
COMMENT                                 "sac_WP_115481725.1"))) "CDS (2 total)") 
COMMENT                     #35=(CFolderPar 
COMMENT                          (CGroupPar (CParagraph 21 (7 21 0) 1 1 1 0 178) 
COMMENT                           (CObjectList 
COMMENT                            #36=(CFolderPar 
COMMENT                                 (CGroupPar (CParagraph 1 (3 #2# 0) 1 2 2 0 194) 
COMMENT                                  (CObjectList 
COMMENT                                   #37=(CLinePar 
COMMENT                                        (CParagraph 0 (0 0) 1 2 3 0 180) 
COMMENT                                        "Start: 1     End: 4   " 1) 
COMMENT                                   #38=(CLinePar 
COMMENT                                        (CParagraph 0 (0 0) 1 2 3 0 180) 
COMMENT                                        "Original Location Description:" 1) 
COMMENT                                   #39=(CLinePar 
COMMENT                                        (CParagraph 0 (0 0) 1 2 3 0 180) 
COMMENT                                        "   1..4" 1))) "Adapter ATGG") 
COMMENT                            #40=(CFolderPar 
COMMENT                                 (CGroupPar 
COMMENT                                  (CParagraph 441 (3 #5# 0) 1 2 2 0 194) 
COMMENT                                  (CObjectList 
COMMENT                                   #41=(CLinePar 
COMMENT                                        (CParagraph 0 (0 0) 1 2 3 0 180) 
COMMENT                                        "Start: 441   End: 444 " 1) 
COMMENT                                   #42=(CLinePar 
COMMENT                                        (CParagraph 0 (0 0) 1 2 3 0 180) 
COMMENT                                        "Original Location Description:" 1) 
COMMENT                                   #43=(CLinePar 
COMMENT                                        (CParagraph 0 (0 0) 1 2 3 0 180) 
COMMENT                                        "   441..444" 1))) "Adapter CCCT") 
COMMENT                            #44=(CFolderPar 
COMMENT                                 (CGroupPar 
COMMENT                                  (CParagraph 2099 (3 #7# 0) 1 2 2 0 194) 
COMMENT                                  (CObjectList 
COMMENT                                   #45=(CLinePar 
COMMENT                                        (CParagraph 0 (0 0) 1 2 3 0 180) 
COMMENT                                        "Start: 2099  End: 2102" 1) 
COMMENT                                   #46=(CLinePar 
COMMENT                                        (CParagraph 0 (0 0) 1 2 3 0 180) 
COMMENT                                        "Original Location Description:" 1) 
COMMENT                                   #47=(CLinePar 
COMMENT                                        (CParagraph 0 (0 0) 1 2 3 0 180) 
COMMENT                                        "   3348..3351" 1))) "Adapter AGCG") 
COMMENT                            #48=(CFolderPar 
COMMENT                                 (CGroupPar 
COMMENT                                  (CParagraph 2103 (3 #8# 0) 1 2 2 0 194) 
COMMENT                                  (CObjectList 
COMMENT                                   #49=(CLinePar 
COMMENT                                        (CParagraph 0 (0 0) 1 2 3 0 180) 
COMMENT                                        "Start: 2103  End: 7110" 1) 
COMMENT                                   #50=(CLinePar 
COMMENT                                        (CParagraph 0 (0 0) 1 2 3 0 180) 
COMMENT                                        "Original Location Description:" 1) 
COMMENT                                   #51=(CLinePar 
COMMENT                                        (CParagraph 0 (0 0) 1 2 3 0 180) 
COMMENT                                        "   3352..8359" 1))) "pET28a backbone"))) 
COMMENT                          "Misc. Feature (4 total)") 
COMMENT                     #52=(CFolderPar 
COMMENT                          (CGroupPar (CParagraph 30 (7 30 0) 1 1 1 0 178) 
COMMENT                           (CObjectList 
COMMENT                            #53=(CFolderPar 
COMMENT                                 (CGroupPar (CParagraph 5 (3 #3# 0) 1 2 2 0 194) 
COMMENT                                  (CObjectList 
COMMENT                                   #54=(CLinePar 
COMMENT                                        (CParagraph 0 (0 0) 1 2 3 0 180) 
COMMENT                                        "Start: 5     End: 21  " 1) 
COMMENT                                   #55=(CLinePar 
COMMENT                                        (CParagraph 0 (0 0) 1 2 3 0 180) 
COMMENT                                        "Original Location Description:" 1) 
COMMENT                                   #56=(CLinePar 
COMMENT                                        (CParagraph 0 (0 0) 1 2 3 0 180) 
COMMENT                                        "   5..21" 1))) "T7 promoter") 
COMMENT                            #57=(CFolderPar 
COMMENT                                 (CGroupPar 
COMMENT                                  (CParagraph 445 (3 #9# 0) 1 2 2 0 194) 
COMMENT                                  (CObjectList 
COMMENT                                   #58=(CLinePar 
COMMENT                                        (CParagraph 0 (0 0) 1 2 3 0 180) 
COMMENT                                        "Start: 445   End: 461 " 1) 
COMMENT                                   #59=(CLinePar 
COMMENT                                        (CParagraph 0 (0 0) 1 2 3 0 180) 
COMMENT                                        "Original Location Description:" 1) 
COMMENT                                   #60=(CLinePar 
COMMENT                                        (CParagraph 0 (0 0) 1 2 3 0 180) 
COMMENT                                        "   445..461" 1))) "T7 Promoter"))) 
COMMENT                          "Promoter Prokaryotic (2 total)") 
COMMENT                     #61=(CFolderPar 
COMMENT                          (CGroupPar (CParagraph 43 (7 43 0) 1 1 1 0 178) 
COMMENT                           (CObjectList 
COMMENT                            #62=(CFolderPar 
COMMENT                                 (CGroupPar 
COMMENT                                  (CParagraph 393 (3 #6# 0) 1 2 2 0 194) 
COMMENT                                  (CObjectList 
COMMENT                                   #63=(CLinePar 
COMMENT                                        (CParagraph 0 (0 0) 1 2 3 0 180) 
COMMENT                                        "Start: 393   End: 440 " 1) 
COMMENT                                   #64=(CLinePar 
COMMENT                                        (CParagraph 0 (0 0) 1 2 3 0 180) 
COMMENT                                        "Original Location Description:" 1) 
COMMENT                                   #65=(CLinePar 
COMMENT                                        (CParagraph 0 (0 0) 1 2 3 0 180) 
COMMENT                                        "   393..440" 1))) "T7 terminator") 
COMMENT                            #66=(CFolderPar 
COMMENT                                 (CGroupPar 
COMMENT                                  (CParagraph 2051 (3 #11# 0) 1 2 2 0 194) 
COMMENT                                  (CObjectList 
COMMENT                                   #67=(CLinePar 
COMMENT                                        (CParagraph 0 (0 0) 1 2 3 0 180) 
COMMENT                                        "Start: 2051  End: 2098" 1) 
COMMENT                                   #68=(CLinePar 
COMMENT                                        (CParagraph 0 (0 0) 1 2 3 0 180) 
COMMENT                                        "Original Location Description:" 1) 
COMMENT                                   #69=(CLinePar 
COMMENT                                        (CParagraph 0 (0 0) 1 2 3 0 180) 
COMMENT                                        "   2321..2368" 1))) "T7 Terminator"))) 
COMMENT                          "Terminator (2 total)") 
COMMENT                     #70=(CFolderPar 
COMMENT                          (CGroupPar (CParagraph 103 (7 103 0) 1 1 1 0 178) 
COMMENT                           (CObjectList 
COMMENT                            #71=(CFolderPar 
COMMENT                                 (CGroupPar 
COMMENT                                  (CParagraph 24 (3 #4# 0) 1 2 2 0 194) 
COMMENT                                  (CObjectList 
COMMENT                                   #72=(CLinePar 
COMMENT                                        (CParagraph 0 (0 0) 1 2 3 0 180) 
COMMENT                                        "Start: 24    End: 47  " 1) 
COMMENT                                   #73=(CLinePar 
COMMENT                                        (CParagraph 0 (0 0) 1 2 3 0 180) 
COMMENT                                        "Original Location Description:" 1) 
COMMENT                                   #74=(CLinePar 
COMMENT                                        (CParagraph 0 (0 0) 1 2 3 0 180) 
COMMENT                                        "   24..47" 1))) "lac operator") 
COMMENT                            #75=(CFolderPar 
COMMENT                                 (CGroupPar 
COMMENT                                  (CParagraph 464 (3 #10# 0) 1 2 2 0 194) 
COMMENT                                  (CObjectList 
COMMENT                                   #76=(CLinePar 
COMMENT                                        (CParagraph 0 (0 0) 1 2 3 0 180) 
COMMENT                                        "Start: 464   End: 487 " 1) 
COMMENT                                   #77=(CLinePar 
COMMENT                                        (CParagraph 0 (0 0) 1 2 3 0 180) 
COMMENT                                        "Original Location Description:" 1) 
COMMENT                                   #78=(CLinePar 
COMMENT                                        (CParagraph 0 (0 0) 1 2 3 0 180) 
COMMENT                                        "   464..487" 1))) "lac operator"))) 
COMMENT                          "Operon (2 total)"))) "Feature Map") 
COMMENT              #79=(CFolderPar 
COMMENT                   (CGroupPar (CParagraph 13 (0 0) 1 1 0 0 178) 
COMMENT                    (CObjectList 
COMMENT                     #80=(CRSFolderPar 
COMMENT                          (CFolderPar 
COMMENT                           (CGroupPar (CParagraph 100465144 (8 0) 1 1 1 0 178) 
COMMENT                            (CObjectList 
COMMENT                             #81=(CGroupPar 
COMMENT                                  (CParagraph 0 (10 #1# 0) 1 2 2 0 180) 
COMMENT                                  (CObjectList 
COMMENT                                   #82=(CLinePar 
COMMENT                                        (CParagraph 0 (1 #1# 1) 1 2 2 0 191) 
COMMENT                                        " N1: 5151 " 1) 
COMMENT                                   #83=(CLinePar 
COMMENT                                        (CParagraph 0 (1 #1# 2) 1 2 2 0 191) 
COMMENT                                        " N2: 5511 " 1) 
COMMENT                                   #84=(CLinePar 
COMMENT                                        (CParagraph 0 (1 #1# 3) 1 2 2 0 191) 
COMMENT                                        " N3: 5885 (on complementary strand)" 1) 
COMMENT                                   #85=(CLinePar 
COMMENT                                        (CParagraph 0 (1 #1# 4) 1 2 2 0 191) 
COMMENT                                        " N4: 6224 (on complementary strand)" 1))))) 
COMMENT                           "BbsI: 4 sites") 8 12 "GAAGACNNNNNNN" "CTTCTGNNNNNNN") 
COMMENT                     #86=(CRSFolderPar 
COMMENT                          (CFolderPar 
COMMENT                           (CGroupPar (CParagraph 100465368 (8 0) 1 1 1 0 178) 
COMMENT                            (CObjectList)) "BsaI: 0 sites") 7 11 "GGTCTCNNNNNN" 
COMMENT                          "CCAGAGNNNNNN"))) "Restriction/Methylation Map")))) 
COMMENT       (CGraphView 
COMMENT        (CWStyleSheet 
COMMENT         (CObjectList 
COMMENT          #87=(CWidgetStyle "RSite Label" 1 (LOGPEN 0 0 13408563) 1 0 1 
COMMENT               (LOGFONT 0 0 0 0 400 0 0 0 0 3 2 1 18 "Georgia") 0.555556 0 1 5 
COMMENT               "@N (@S)" 0) 
COMMENT          #88=(CWidgetStyle "Signal Label" 1 (LOGPEN 0 0 0) 1 0 1 
COMMENT               (LOGFONT 0 0 0 0 700 0 0 0 0 3 2 1 34 "Arial") 0.666667 0 1 1 
COMMENT               "@N" 0) 
COMMENT          #89=(CWidgetStyle "Molecule Label 2" 0 0 1 
COMMENT               (LOGFONT 0 0 0 0 400 0 0 0 0 3 2 1 18 "Georgia") 0.555556 0 1 16 
COMMENT               "@L bp" 0) 
COMMENT          #90=(CWidgetStyle "Molecule Label 1" 0 0 1 
COMMENT               (LOGFONT 0 0 0 0 400 0 0 0 0 3 2 1 34 "Verdana") 0.833333 0 1 1 
COMMENT               "@N" 0) 
COMMENT          #91=(CWidgetStyle "Shape 3" 1 (LOGPEN 0 0 3355545) 1 1 
COMMENT               (LOGBRUSH 0 6724095 0) 0 0 1 (LOGSHAPE 9 1 0.8 1.8 0)) 
COMMENT          #92=(CWidgetStyle "Shape 1" 1 (LOGPEN 0 0 6723840) 1 1 
COMMENT               (LOGBRUSH 0 10079334 0) 0 0 1 (LOGSHAPE 9 1 0.8 1.8 0)) 
COMMENT          #93=(CWidgetStyle "Axis" 1 (LOGPEN 0 0 10079436) 2 1 
COMMENT               (LOGBRUSH 0 13434879 0) 0 0 1 (LOGSHAPE 10 1 0 0 0)) 
COMMENT          #94=(CWidgetStyle "Line 2" 1 (LOGPEN 0 0 6723840) 8 0 0 0 1 
COMMENT               (LOGSHAPE 1 1.9 0 0 0)) 
COMMENT          #95=(CWidgetStyle "RSite" 1 (LOGPEN 0 0 10053171) 8 0 0 0 1 
COMMENT               (LOGSHAPE 1 1.9 0 0 0)) 
COMMENT          #96=(CWidgetStyle "Short Signal" 1 (LOGPEN 0 0 13395507) 10 0 0 0 1 
COMMENT               (LOGSHAPE 1 1.9 0 0 0)) 
COMMENT          #97=(CWidgetStyle "Uniq RSite Label" 1 (LOGPEN 0 0 153) 1 0 1 
COMMENT               (LOGFONT 0 0 0 0 400 0 0 0 0 3 2 1 18 "Georgia") 0.555556 128 1 5 
COMMENT               "@N (@S)" 0) 
COMMENT          #98=(CWidgetStyle "Vanilla" 1 (LOGPEN 0 0 0) 1 1 
COMMENT               (LOGBRUSH 0 16777215 0) 1 
COMMENT               (LOGFONT 0 0 0 0 400 0 0 0 0 7 48 2 18 "Times New Roman") 0.8 0 1 
COMMENT               2 "?" 0) 
COMMENT          #99=(CWidgetStyle "Mark 1" 0 0 1 
COMMENT               (LOGFONT 0 0 0 0 400 0 0 0 2 7 48 2 2 "Windings") 0.7 0 1 2 "?" 0) 
COMMENT          #100=(CWidgetStyle "Motif Label" 1 (LOGPEN 0 0 16744512) 1 0 1 
COMMENT                (LOGFONT 0 0 0 0 400 0 0 0 0 3 2 1 34 "Arial") 0.611111 8388608 
COMMENT                1 65535 "@N (@H)" 0) 
COMMENT          #101=(CWidgetStyle "Fragment Label 2" 1 (LOGPEN 0 0 0) 1 0 1 
COMMENT                (LOGFONT 0 0 0 0 400 0 0 0 0 3 2 1 49 "Courier New") 1.05 0 1 48 
COMMENT                "@F bp (molecule @L bp)" 0) 
COMMENT          #102=(CWidgetStyle "Fragment Label 1" 1 (LOGPEN 0 0 0) 1 0 1 
COMMENT                (LOGFONT 0 0 0 0 400 0 0 0 0 3 2 1 34 "Arial") 0.91 0 1 1 
COMMENT                "Fragment of @N" 0) 
COMMENT          #103=(CWidgetStyle "Shape 4" 1 (LOGPEN 0 0 0) 1 1 
COMMENT                (LOGBRUSH 2 8388608 5) 0 0 0) 
COMMENT          #104=(CWidgetStyle "Shape 2" 1 (LOGPEN 0 0 0) 1 1 (LOGBRUSH 0 128 0) 0 
COMMENT                0 0) 
COMMENT          #105=(CWidgetStyle "Shape 0" 1 (LOGPEN 0 0 0) 1 1 (LOGBRUSH 0 0 0) 0 0 
COMMENT                0) 
COMMENT          #106=(CWidgetStyle "ORF" 1 (LOGPEN 0 0 16384) 8 0 0 0 1 
COMMENT                (LOGSHAPE 7 0.2 3.41182 2.86186 0.609808)) 
COMMENT          #107=(CWidgetStyle "Line 4" 1 (LOGPEN 0 0 32768) 8 0 0 0 0) 
COMMENT          #108=(CWidgetStyle "Line 3" 1 (LOGPEN 0 0 16711680) 8 0 0 0 0) 
COMMENT          #109=(CWidgetStyle "Line 1" 1 (LOGPEN 0 0 16711680) 1 0 0 0 0) 
COMMENT          #110=(CWidgetStyle "Short Promoter" 1 (LOGPEN 0 0 128) 6 0 0 0 0) 
COMMENT          #111=(CWidgetStyle "Motif" 1 (LOGPEN 0 0 0) 1 0 0 0 0) 
COMMENT          #112=(CWidgetStyle "Line 0" 1 (LOGPEN 0 0 0) 8 0 0 0 0) 
COMMENT          #113=(CWidgetStyle "Void" 0 0 0 0 0) 
COMMENT          #114=(CWidgetStyle "General Label" 1 (LOGPEN 0 0 0) 1 0 1 
COMMENT                (LOGFONT 0 0 0 0 400 0 0 0 0 3 2 1 18 "Times New Roman") 0.91 0 
COMMENT                1 3 "@T @N " 0) 
COMMENT          #115=(CWidgetStyle "Position" 1 (LOGPEN 0 0 0) 1 0 0 0 0) 
COMMENT          #116=(CWidgetStyle "Annotation" 0 0 1 
COMMENT                (LOGFONT 0 0 0 0 400 0 0 0 0 3 2 1 18 "Times New Roman") 0.91 0 
COMMENT                0 0) 
COMMENT          #117=(CWidgetStyle "Position Label" 1 (LOGPEN 0 0 8388608) 1 0 1 
COMMENT                (LOGFONT 0 0 0 0 400 0 1 0 0 3 2 1 34 "Arial") 0.63 8388608 1 1 
COMMENT                "@N" 0) 
COMMENT          #118=(CWidgetStyle "Range" 1 (LOGPEN 0 0 0) 1 1 
COMMENT                (LOGBRUSH 0 16777215 0) 0 0 0) 
COMMENT          #119=(CWidgetStyle "Range Label" 1 (LOGPEN 0 0 8388608) 1 0 1 
COMMENT                (LOGFONT 0 0 0 0 400 0 1 0 0 3 2 1 34 "Arial") 0.63 8388608 1 1 
COMMENT                "@N" 0) 
COMMENT          #120=(CWidgetStyle "ORF Label" 1 (LOGPEN 0 0 49216) 1 0 1 
COMMENT                (LOGFONT 0 0 0 0 400 0 0 0 0 3 2 1 18 "Times New Roman") 
COMMENT                0.611111 0 1 65535 "@N" 0) 
COMMENT          #121=(CWidgetStyle "CDS Label" 1 (LOGPEN 0 0 4227264) 1 0 1 
COMMENT                (LOGFONT 0 0 0 0 400 0 0 0 0 3 2 1 34 "Arial") 0.555556 255 1 1 
COMMENT                "@N" 0) 
COMMENT          #122=(CWidgetStyle "Shape 5" 1 (LOGPEN 0 0 0) 3 1 
COMMENT                (LOGBRUSH 0 16777113 0) 1 
COMMENT                (LOGFONT 0 0 0 0 400 0 0 0 0 7 48 2 50 "Arial") 0.9 0 0 1 
COMMENT                (LOGSHAPE 9 1 0.8 1.8 0)) 
COMMENT          #123=(CWidgetStyle "CDS" 1 (LOGPEN 0 0 0) 1 1 (LOGBRUSH 2 39423 3) 0 0 
COMMENT                1 (LOGSHAPE 9 1 0.8 1.8 0)) 
COMMENT          #124=(CWidgetStyle "Label 2" 1 (LOGPEN 0 0 4227264) 1 0 1 
COMMENT                (LOGFONT 0 0 0 0 400 0 0 0 0 3 2 1 34 "Arial") 0.944444 8388608 
COMMENT                1 1 "@N" 0) 
COMMENT          #125=(CWidgetStyle "Label 3" 1 (LOGPEN 0 0 8421376) 1 0 1 
COMMENT                (LOGFONT 0 0 0 0 700 255 0 0 0 3 2 1 34 "Arial") 0.833333 255 1 
COMMENT                5 "@N (@S)" 0) 
COMMENT          #126=(CWidgetStyle "Label 4" 1 (LOGPEN 0 0 8437824) 1 0 1 
COMMENT                (LOGFONT 0 0 0 0 400 0 0 0 0 3 2 1 34 "Arial") 0.722222 0 1 5 
COMMENT                "@N (@S)" 0)) 0.164644 1.74233 0.164644 2.53336 
COMMENT         (70 (CShapeMapEntry 0 "Unique RSite" 1 "Uniq RSite Label") 67 
COMMENT          (CShapeMapEntry 0 "ORF" 0 "ORF Label")) 40.0378 40.0378 39 39 0.1 
COMMENT         -6293) 1 1 0 1 1 
COMMENT        (mapper: 20.6409 -19.7027 40.0378 40.0378 0.01 10 -1 7110 7110 1 0 0) 
COMMENT        #127=(CGroupWidget (CWidget 0 (0 0) 1 2 0 0 Nil 1836020336 100) 
COMMENT              (CObjectList 
COMMENT               #128=(CGroupWidget (CWidget 1 (0 0) 1 2 0 0 Nil -391 100) 
COMMENT                     (CObjectList 
COMMENT                      #129=(CAxis 
COMMENT                            (CWideLine 
COMMENT                             (CWidget 0 (0 0) 1 2 0 0 #93# 100818396 0) 
COMMENT                             (LOGPEN 0 0 10079436) 2 (LOGBRUSH 0 13434879 0) 1 
COMMENT                             6.27507 6.27307 1 0.0214037) 0.0882305) 
COMMENT                      #130=(CLabel 
COMMENT                            (CWidget 1001 (0 0) 1 2 0 0 #90# -942356524 100) 
COMMENT                            (LOGPEN 0 0 0) 1 
COMMENT                            (LOGFONT 58 22 0 0 400 0 0 0 0 3 2 1 34 "Verdana") 
COMMENT                            1.74233 0.833333 0 
COMMENT                            "pET28a CrtE B I T7 promtoer and terminator with spacers" 
COMMENT                            "@N" 1 0 0.871165 0 -10 33.0438 1.47361 Nil) 
COMMENT                      #131=(CLabel (CWidget 1002 (0 0) 1 2 0 0 #89# 1879 100) 
COMMENT                            (LOGPEN 0 0 13408563) 1 
COMMENT                            (LOGFONT 38 14 0 0 400 0 0 0 0 3 2 1 18 "Georgia") 
COMMENT                            1.74233 0.555556 0 "7110 bp" "@L bp" 16 0 -0.871165 
COMMENT                            0 -10.8 2.87229 0.974079 Nil)) (CObjectList)) 
COMMENT               #132=(CGroupWidget (CWidget 10 (6 0) 1 2 0 0 Nil -949 100) 
COMMENT                     (CObjectList 
COMMENT                      #133=(CGroupWidget 
COMMENT                            (CWidget 4 (7 4 0) 1 2 0 0 Nil 1836020336 100) 
COMMENT                            (CObjectList 
COMMENT                             #134=(CWideArrow 
COMMENT                                   (CWideLine 
COMMENT                                    (CWidget 0 (3 #12# 0) 1 2 0 0 #91# 0 100) 
COMMENT                                    (LOGPEN 0 0 3355545) 1 
COMMENT                                    (LOGBRUSH 0 6724095 0) 1 5.93085 6.19819 1 
COMMENT                                    0.082322) 0.8 1.8 0) 
COMMENT                             #135=(CLabel 
COMMENT                                   (CWidget 0 (0 0) 1 2 0 0 #88# 1116 100) 
COMMENT                                   (LOGPEN 0 0 0) 1 
COMMENT                                   (LOGFONT 46 17 0 0 700 0 0 0 0 3 2 1 34 
COMMENT                                    "Arial") 1.74233 0.666667 0 
COMMENT                                   "sac prec WP 115481725.1" "@N" 1 12.049 
COMMENT                                   12.1963 0 -10 9.99056 1.07399 #134#) 
COMMENT                             #136=(CWideArrow 
COMMENT                                   (CWideLine 
COMMENT                                    (CWidget 0 (3 #13# 0) 1 2 0 0 #91# 0 100) 
COMMENT                                    (LOGPEN 0 0 3355545) 1 
COMMENT                                    (LOGBRUSH 0 6724095 0) 1 4.46799 5.83115 1 
COMMENT                                    0.082322) 0.8 1.8 0) 
COMMENT                             #137=(CLabel 
COMMENT                                   (CWidget 0 (0 0) 1 2 0 0 #88# 1727 100) 
COMMENT                                   (LOGPEN 0 0 0) 1 
COMMENT                                   (LOGFONT 46 17 0 0 700 0 0 0 0 3 2 1 34 
COMMENT                                    "Arial") 1.74233 0.666667 0 
COMMENT                                   "sac WP 115481725.1" "@N" 1 17.6413 3.48466 0 
COMMENT                                   -10 8.01742 1.07399 #136#)) (CObjectList)) 
COMMENT                      #138=(CGroupWidget 
COMMENT                            (CWidget 21 (7 21 0) 1 2 0 0 Nil -1019 100) 
COMMENT                            (CObjectList 
COMMENT                             #139=(CScratch 
COMMENT                                   (CWidget 0 (3 #2# 0) 1 2 0 0 #96# 1 100) 
COMMENT                                   (LOGPEN 0 8 13395507) 10 1 6.27319 1.9 
COMMENT                                   0.082322 1) 
COMMENT                             #140=(CLabel 
COMMENT                                   (CWidget 0 (0 0) 1 2 0 0 #88# 2093 100) 
COMMENT                                   (LOGPEN 0 0 0) 1 
COMMENT                                   (LOGFONT 46 17 0 0 700 0 0 0 0 3 2 1 34 
COMMENT                                    "Arial") 1.74233 0.666667 0 "Adapter ATGG" 
COMMENT                                   "@N" 1 4.45535 17.4233 0 -10 5.86945 1.07399 
COMMENT                                   #139#) 
COMMENT                             #141=(CScratch 
COMMENT                                   (CWidget 0 (3 #5# 0) 1 2 0 0 #96# 864 100) 
COMMENT                                   (LOGPEN 0 8 13395507) 10 1 5.88497 1.9 
COMMENT                                   0.082322 1) 
COMMENT                             #142=(CLabel 
COMMENT                                   (CWidget 0 (0 0) 1 2 0 0 #88# 1219 100) 
COMMENT                                   (LOGPEN 0 0 0) 1 
COMMENT                                   (LOGFONT 46 17 0 0 700 0 0 0 0 3 2 1 34 
COMMENT                                    "Arial") 1.74233 0.666667 0 "Adapter CCCT" 
COMMENT                                   "@N" 1 13.935 8.71165 0 -10 5.86945 1.07399 
COMMENT                                   #141#) 
COMMENT                             #143=(CScratch 
COMMENT                                   (CWidget 0 (3 #7# 0) 1 2 0 0 #96# 0 100) 
COMMENT                                   (LOGPEN 0 8 13395507) 10 1 4.42211 1.9 
COMMENT                                   0.082322 1) 
COMMENT                             #144=(CLabel 
COMMENT                                   (CWidget 0 (0 0) 1 2 0 0 #88# 1161 100) 
COMMENT                                   (LOGPEN 0 0 0) 1 
COMMENT                                   (LOGFONT 46 17 0 0 700 0 0 0 0 3 2 1 34 
COMMENT                                    "Arial") 1.74233 0.666667 0 "Adapter AGCG" 
COMMENT                                   "@N" 1 16.4427 -5.22699 0 -10 5.96936 1.07399 
COMMENT                                   #143#) 
COMMENT                             #145=(CWideArrow 
COMMENT                                   (CWideLine 
COMMENT                                    (CWidget 0 (3 #8# 0) 1 2 0 0 #92# 0 100) 
COMMENT                                    (LOGPEN 0 0 6723840) 1 
COMMENT                                    (LOGBRUSH 0 10079334 0) 0.835356 6.27319 
COMMENT                                    4.41858 1 0.082322) 0.8 1.8 0) 
COMMENT                             #146=(CLabel 
COMMENT                                   (CWidget 0 (0 0) 1 2 0 0 #88# 2010 100) 
COMMENT                                   (LOGPEN 0 0 0) 1 
COMMENT                                   (LOGFONT 46 17 0 0 700 0 0 0 0 3 2 1 34 
COMMENT                                    "Arial") 1.74233 0.666667 0 
COMMENT                                   "pET28a backbone" "@N" 1 -15.3254 -8.71165 0 
COMMENT                                   -10 7.0933 1.07399 #145#)) (CObjectList)) 
COMMENT                      #147=(CGroupWidget 
COMMENT                            (CWidget 30 (7 30 0) 1 2 0 0 Nil -461 100) 
COMMENT                            (CObjectList 
COMMENT                             #148=(CPromoterArrow 
COMMENT                                   (CLine 
COMMENT                                    (CWidget 0 (3 #3# 0) 1 2 0 0 #110# 0 100) 
COMMENT                                    (LOGPEN 0 4 128) 6 1.16464 6.18239 6.26966) 
COMMENT                                   0.4 0.082322 1.08464 1.8 1.8 0) 
COMMENT                             #149=(CLabel 
COMMENT                                   (CWidget 0 (0 0) 1 2 0 0 #88# 1160 100) 
COMMENT                                   (LOGPEN 0 0 0) 1 
COMMENT                                   (LOGFONT 46 17 0 0 700 0 0 0 0 3 2 1 34 
COMMENT                                    "Arial") 1.74233 0.666667 0 "T7 promoter" 
COMMENT                                   "@N" 1 4.37224 13.9386 0 -10 4.9703 1.07399 
COMMENT                                   #148#) 
COMMENT                             #150=(CPromoterArrow 
COMMENT                                   (CLine 
COMMENT                                    (CWidget 0 (3 #9# 0) 1 2 0 0 #110# 0 100) 
COMMENT                                    (LOGPEN 0 4 128) 6 1.16464 5.79418 5.88144) 
COMMENT                                   0.4 0.082322 1.08464 1.8 1.8 0) 
COMMENT                             #151=(CLabel 
COMMENT                                   (CWidget 0 (0 0) 1 2 0 0 #88# 1007 100) 
COMMENT                                   (LOGPEN 0 0 0) 1 
COMMENT                                   (LOGFONT 46 17 0 0 700 0 0 0 0 3 2 1 34 
COMMENT                                    "Arial") 1.74233 0.666667 0 "T7 Promoter" 
COMMENT                                   "@N" 1 15.4003 5.22699 0 -10 5.02026 1.07399 
COMMENT                                   #150#)) (CObjectList)) 
COMMENT                      #152=(CGroupWidget 
COMMENT                            (CWidget 43 (7 43 0) 1 2 0 0 Nil -528 100) 
COMMENT                            (CObjectList 
COMMENT                             #153=(CScratch 
COMMENT                                   (CWidget 0 (3 #6# 0) 1 2 0 0 #96# 1 100) 
COMMENT                                   (LOGPEN 0 8 13395507) 10 1 5.92732 1.9 
COMMENT                                   0.082322 1) 
COMMENT                             #154=(CLabel 
COMMENT                                   (CWidget 0 (0 0) 1 2 0 0 #88# 100744280 100) 
COMMENT                                   (LOGPEN 0 0 0) 1 
COMMENT                                   (LOGFONT 46 17 0 0 700 0 0 0 0 3 2 1 34 
COMMENT                                    "Arial") 1.74233 0.666667 0 "T7 terminator" 
COMMENT                                   "@N" 1 12.0848 10.454 0 -10 5.41988 1.07399 
COMMENT                                   #153#) 
COMMENT                             #155=(CScratch 
COMMENT                                   (CWidget 0 (3 #11# 0) 1 2 0 0 #96# 1 100) 
COMMENT                                   (LOGPEN 0 8 13395507) 10 1 4.46446 1.9 
COMMENT                                   0.082322 1) 
COMMENT                             #156=(CLabel (CWidget 0 (0 0) 1 2 0 0 #88# 892 100) 
COMMENT                                   (LOGPEN 0 0 0) 1 
COMMENT                                   (LOGFONT 46 17 0 0 700 0 0 0 0 3 2 1 34 
COMMENT                                    "Arial") 1.74233 0.666667 0 "T7 Terminator" 
COMMENT                                   "@N" 1 16.3297 -3.48466 0 -10 5.64467 1.07399 
COMMENT                                   #155#)) (CObjectList)) 
COMMENT                      #157=(CGroupWidget 
COMMENT                            (CWidget 103 (7 103 0) 1 2 0 0 Nil -321 100) 
COMMENT                            (CObjectList 
COMMENT                             #158=(CScratch 
COMMENT                                   (CWidget 0 (3 #4# 0) 1 2 0 0 #96# 101061152 
COMMENT                                    100) (LOGPEN 0 8 13395507) 10 1 6.25289 1.9 
COMMENT                                   0.082322 1) 
COMMENT                             #159=(CLabel 
COMMENT                                   (CWidget 0 (0 0) 1 2 0 0 #88# 1161 100) 
COMMENT                                   (LOGPEN 0 0 0) 1 
COMMENT                                   (LOGFONT 46 17 0 0 700 0 0 0 0 3 2 1 34 
COMMENT                                    "Arial") 1.74233 0.666667 0 "lac operator" 
COMMENT                                   "@N" 1 4.0518 15.681 0 -10 4.84542 1.07399 
COMMENT                                   #158#) 
COMMENT                             #160=(CScratch 
COMMENT                                   (CWidget 0 (3 #10# 0) 1 2 0 0 #96# 0 100) 
COMMENT                                   (LOGPEN 0 8 13395507) 10 1 5.86468 1.9 
COMMENT                                   0.082322 1) 
COMMENT                             #161=(CLabel 
COMMENT                                   (CWidget 0 (0 0) 1 2 0 0 #88# 1007 100) 
COMMENT                                   (LOGPEN 0 0 0) 1 
COMMENT                                   (LOGFONT 46 17 0 0 700 0 0 0 0 3 2 1 34 
COMMENT                                    "Arial") 1.74233 0.666667 0 "lac operator" 
COMMENT                                   "@N" 1 14.5475 6.96932 0 -10 4.84542 1.07399 
COMMENT                                   #160#)) (CObjectList))) (CObjectList)) 
COMMENT               #162=(CGroupWidget (CWidget 11 (8 0) 1 2 0 0 Nil -947 100) 
COMMENT                     (CObjectList 
COMMENT                      #163=(CGroupWidget 
COMMENT                            (CWidget 4 (10 #1# 0) 1 2 0 0 Nil -182 100) 
COMMENT                            (CObjectList 
COMMENT                             #164=(CScratch 
COMMENT                                   (CWidget 1 (1 #1# 1) 1 2 0 0 #95# 0 100) 
COMMENT                                   (LOGPEN 0 6 10053171) 8 1 1.72932 1.9 
COMMENT                                   0.082322 1) 
COMMENT                             #165=(CLabel 
COMMENT                                   (CWidget 0 (0 0) 1 2 0 0 #87# 57648432 100) 
COMMENT                                   (LOGPEN 0 0 13408563) 1 
COMMENT                                   (LOGFONT 38 14 0 0 400 0 0 0 0 3 2 1 18 
COMMENT                                    "Georgia") 1.74233 0.555556 0 
COMMENT                                   "{\\i Bbs}I (5151)" "@N (@S)" 5 -15.4463 
COMMENT                                   -1.74233 0 -10 4.17106 0.974079 #164#) 
COMMENT                             #166=(CScratch 
COMMENT                                   (CWidget 2 (1 #1# 2) 1 2 0 0 #95# 1 100) 
COMMENT                                   (LOGPEN 0 6 10053171) 8 1 1.41169 1.9 
COMMENT                                   0.082322 1) 
COMMENT                             #167=(CLabel 
COMMENT                                   (CWidget 0 (0 0) 1 2 0 0 #87# 1219 100) 
COMMENT                                   (LOGPEN 0 0 13408563) 1 
COMMENT                                   (LOGFONT 38 14 0 0 400 0 0 0 0 3 2 1 18 
COMMENT                                    "Georgia") 1.74233 0.555556 0 
COMMENT                                   "{\\i Bbs}I (5511)" "@N (@S)" 5 -15.4463 
COMMENT                                   1.74233 0 -10 4.17106 0.974079 #166#) 
COMMENT                             #168=(CScratch 
COMMENT                                   (CWidget 3 (1 #1# 3) 1 2 0 0 #95# 1 100) 
COMMENT                                   (LOGPEN 0 6 10053171) 8 1 1.08171 1.9 
COMMENT                                   0.082322 1) 
COMMENT                             #169=(CLabel 
COMMENT                                   (CWidget 0 (0 0) 1 2 0 0 #87# 101101616 100) 
COMMENT                                   (LOGPEN 0 0 13408563) 1 
COMMENT                                   (LOGFONT 38 14 0 0 400 0 0 0 0 3 2 1 18 
COMMENT                                    "Georgia") 1.74233 0.555556 0 
COMMENT                                   "{\\i Bbs}I (5885)" "@N (@S)" 5 -14.3661 
COMMENT                                   6.96932 0 -10 4.27096 0.974079 #168#) 
COMMENT                             #170=(CScratch 
COMMENT                                   (CWidget 4 (1 #1# 4) 1 2 0 0 #95# 0 100) 
COMMENT                                   (LOGPEN 0 6 10053171) 8 1 0.782604 1.9 
COMMENT                                   0.082322 1) 
COMMENT                             #171=(CLabel 
COMMENT                                   (CWidget 0 (0 0) 1 2 0 0 #87# 57040232 100) 
COMMENT                                   (LOGPEN 0 0 13408563) 1 
COMMENT                                   (LOGFONT 38 14 0 0 400 0 0 0 0 3 2 1 18 
COMMENT                                    "Georgia") 1.74233 0.555556 0 
COMMENT                                   "{\\i Bbs}I (6224)" "@N (@S)" 5 -12.8286 
COMMENT                                   8.71165 0 -10 4.34589 0.974079 #170#)) 
COMMENT                            (CObjectList))) (CObjectList)) 
COMMENT               #172=(CGroupWidget (CWidget 14 (16 0) 1 2 0 0 Nil -1158 100) 
COMMENT                     (CObjectList) (CObjectList)) 
COMMENT               #173=(CGroupWidget (CWidget 12 (0 0) 1 2 0 0 Nil 1836020336 100) 
COMMENT                     (CObjectList) (CObjectList))) (CObjectList))) 
COMMENT       (CSeqView 10 10 (CObjectList) (CObList) 1 (CObList)) (CObList) 87462704 
COMMENT       (CStringList) 2082602632 0 (CObList)))
FEATURES             Location/Qualifiers
     misc_feature    1..4
                     /vntifkey="21"
                     /label=Adapter\ATGG
     promoter        5..21
                     /vntifkey="30"
                     /label=T7\promoter
     operon          24..47
                     /vntifkey="103"
                     /label=lac\operator
     misc_feature    441..444
                     /vntifkey="21"
                     /label=Adapter\CCCT
     terminator      393..440
                     /vntifkey="43"
                     /label=T7\terminator
     misc_feature    2099..2102
                     /vntifkey="21"
                     /label=Adapter\AGCG
     misc_feature    2103..7110
                     /vntifkey="21"
                     /label=pET28a\backbone
     promoter        445..461
                     /vntifkey="30"
                     /label=T7\Promoter
     operon          464..487
                     /vntifkey="103"
                     /label=lac\operator
     terminator      2051..2098
                     /vntifkey="43"
                     /label=T7\Terminator
     CDS             86..388
                     /vntifkey="4"
                     /label=sac_prec_WP_115481725.1
     CDS             502..2046
                     /vntifkey="4"
                     /label=sac_WP_115481725.1
BASE COUNT     1790 a      1789 c      1818 g      1713 t 
ORIGIN
        1 atggtaatac gactcactat aggggaattg tgagcggata acaattccaa ggagatatac 
       61 aatgcaccac caccaccacc acgcaatgtt cgagaaagtg aacccgtacc tgaaagatga 
      121 acttagtaaa gaggcggtcg ctcacaagtg cggctgccgt tgtgtatctg aatctaaaac 
      181 tgtaggtaac gcgatcaatt tgggaattag catcaacggt tgctacgtaa cctgtcgtgg 
      241 gactgcgaac cgcaacgcca attatagcgc cgcgaagaac gataagaagt attaagctgg 
      301 atcctattcc agcgggatgt tttatctaaa cacgatgaga ggagtattcg tcaggccaca 
      361 tggctttctt gttctggtcg gatccatccg gtctagcata accccttggg gcctctaaac 
      421 gggtcttgag gggttttttg cccttaatac gactcactat aggggaattg tgagcggata 
      481 acaattccaa ggagatatac aatgagcgcc ctggaagagg gaaaactgct gacccttaac 
      541 gatctgatga ttcgcattag cgactataag aaacacaaac cgaatcagtc tatcgattcg 
      601 atgggaatgt tctttgaaac cagcaacaat atttatttct tcgacacagg aacgggaaag 
      661 gcactgcgca ttgaccacga tctgcatgac tttcttagtc agctgctgta tcgcgactgc 
      721 gatgttgaag aattagaaaa gactgcaaat cagaagggct taaacatctc ggatatcctc 
      781 gcttatattg agaaagagga cttatttaaa ggcacgaccg gcgagcagtt gtataacgac 
      841 gagttcctga agaaagctaa acgtgaaatt ggcagcaact gtcgtcagtt gattttggag 
      901 ctgactggtg cttgcaacct gcgctgcaag tactgcattt attctagtag cgagaaaggc 
      961 tttcgtgagt ttaatagcaa gaacatgagc aaagagatca tcaagaaaag tattgattac 
     1021 ctgtatgacc atggcgaaga agaagtattc gtgactttct acggcggcga gccgcttatt 
     1081 aaattcgaat tgatgaaata cgcgattgaa tatgcaaaag agcgcttagc gaatcgcaaa 
     1141 ctgaactttg gattcacaac gaacttgact cttatgaacc gcgaaatcgc cgcatatctc 
     1201 gcgcagattc cgaacttaag cattgtatgc tcaattgacg gtccggaaga tattcatgat 
     1261 acctcgcgtg tgtacgtaga tggcggcggt acttataaag atgccatgga aggtctgcgc 
     1321 atcctgaaag aggagctgga taaagttgac gatccgagcg tgagtattaa ctttaacgcc 
     1381 gtgttcatgg ttccctatga aaaggaaaag ttgtatcgca ttgatgaaaa cttccagaaa 
     1441 ttatgctcca ttactcagaa ttcgacctac gatattacgt atccatccag cggcactatt 
     1501 cctgaagagc tgatggaata cgctaccgag gatacttcga tgtgggagtg gatggaagaa 
     1561 gaagcgaaga agtgcgatgc tattgaaatg ttaaaacaca aaggtgttat ggattcgctt 
     1621 acgattgtgc acgatcgcat cttgaccgag aaggcggccc ctgtcattcc gatgaacgca 
     1681 tgttgcgttc cgggcgcccg tcgtctgtat atcgacacgc agggcgacat gtatgtgtgc 
     1741 gaacgcatta acaaatctcc gaaaattggt aatatcctga acggcattga tatggaaacc 
     1801 atttggacca aatacttcta cgaatattcg gaacgtagca ttgagcactg cgcaaactgc 
     1861 tggtctgcga agatgtgtcc cgtgtgctat gcagatcgta tgactaccga tggaatcgcg 
     1921 gaaaacgccc atattcactg cgaagcattc aaggaacagc tgaaacgtca attctcactg 
     1981 tactacgaga tgctcgagga gtcgcctgaa aagctgaaaa ttctgaacga cgtgattaca 
     2041 gtgtaacggt ctagcataac cccttggggc ctctaaacgg gtcttgaggg gttttttgag 
     2101 cgctgaaagg aggaactata tccggattgg cgaatgggnn nnnnnnnnnn nnnnnnnnnn 
     2161 nnnnnnnnnn nnnnnnnnnn nnnnnnnnnn nnnnnnnnnn nnnnnnnnnn nnnnnnnnnn 
     2221 nnnnnnnnnn nnnnnnnnnn nnnnnnnnnn nnnnnnnnnn nncnnnnnnn nnnnnnnnnn 
     2281 nnnnnnnnnn nnnnnnnnnn nnnnnnnnnn nnnnnnnnnn nnnnnnnnnn nnnnnnnnnn 
     2341 nnnnnnnnnn nnnnannnnn nnnnnnnnnn nnnnnnnnnn nnnnnnnnnn nnnnnnnnnn 
     2401 nnnncctttg acgttggagt ccacgttctt tnnnnnnnnn nnnnnnnnnn nnnnnnnnnn 
     2461 nnnnnnnnac cctatctcgg tctattcttt tgatttataa gggattttgc cgatttcggc 
     2521 ctattggtta aaaaatgagc tgatttaaca aaaatttaac gcgaatttta acaaaatatt 
     2581 aacgtttaca atttcaggtg gcacttttcg gggaaatgtg cgcggaaccc ctatttgttt 
     2641 atttttctaa atacattcaa atatgtatcc gctcatgaat taattcttag aaaaactcat 
     2701 cgagcatcaa atgaaactgc aatttattca tatcaggatt atcaatacca tatttttgaa 
     2761 aaagccgttt ctgtaatgaa ggagaaaact caccgaggca gttccatagg atggcaagat 
     2821 cctggtatcg gtctgcgatt ccgactcgtc caacatcaat acaacctatt aatttcccct 
     2881 cgtcaaaaat aaggttatca agtgagaaat caccatgagt gacgactgaa tccggtgaga 
     2941 atggcaaaag tttatgcatt tctttccaga cttgttcaac aggccagcca ttacgctcgt 
     3001 catcaaaatc actcgcatca accaaaccgt tattcattcg tgattgcgcc tgagcgagac 
     3061 gaaatacgcg atcgctgtta aaaggacaat tacaaacagg aatcgaatgc aaccggcgca 
     3121 ggaacactgc cagcgcatca acaatatttt cacctgaatc aggatattct tctaatacct 
     3181 ggaatgctgt tttcccgggg atcgcagtgg tgagtaacca tgcatcatca ggagtacgga 
     3241 taaaatgctt gatggtcgga agaggcataa attccgtcag ccagtttagt ctgaccatct 
     3301 catctgtaac atcattggca acgctacctt tgccatgttt cagaaacaac tctggcgcat 
     3361 cgggcttccc atacaatcga tagattgtcg cacctgattg cccgacatta tcgcgagccc 
     3421 atttataccc atataaatca gcatccatgt tggaatttaa tcgcggccta gagcaagacg 
     3481 tttcccgttg aatatggctc ataacacccc ttgtattact gtttatgtaa gcagacagtt 
     3541 ttattgttca tgaccaaaat cccttaacgt gagttttcgt tccactgagc gtcagacccc 
     3601 gtagaaaaga tcaaaggatc ttcttgagat cctttttttc tgcgcgtaat ctgctgcttg 
     3661 caaacaaaaa aaccaccgct accagcggtg gtttgtttgc cggatcaaga gctaccaact 
     3721 ctttttccga aggtaactgg cttcagcaga gcgcagatac caaatactgt ccttctagtg 
     3781 tagccgtagt taggccacca cttcaagaac tctgtagcac cgcctacata cctcgctctg 
     3841 ctaatcctgt taccagtggc tgctgccagt ggcgataagt cgtgtcttac cgggttggac 
     3901 tcaagacgat agttaccgga taaggcgcag cggtcgggct gaacgggggg ttcgtgcaca 
     3961 cagcccagct tggagcgaac gacctacacc gaactgagat acctacagcg tgagctatga 
     4021 gaaagcgcca cgcttcccga agggagaaag gcggacaggt atccggtaag cggcagggtc 
     4081 ggaacaggag agcgcacgag ggagcttcca gggggaaacg cctggtatct ttatagtcct 
     4141 gtcgggtttc gccacctctg acttgagcgt cgatttttgt gatgctcgtc aggggggcgg 
     4201 agcctatgga aaaacgccag caacgcggcc tttttacggt tcctggcctt ttgctggcct 
     4261 tttgctcaca tgttctttcc tgcgttatcc cctgattctg tggataaccg tattaccgcc 
     4321 tttgagtgag ctgataccgc tcgccgcagc cgaacgaccg agcgcagcga gtcagtgagc 
     4381 gaggaagcgg aagagcgcct gatgcggtat tttctcctta cgcatctgtg cggtatttca 
     4441 caccgcatat atggtgcact ctcagtacaa tctgctctga tgccgcatag ttaagccagt 
     4501 atacactccg ctatcgctac gtgactgggt catggctgcg ccccgacacc cgccaacacc 
     4561 cgctgacgcg ccctgacggg cttgtctgct cccggcatcc gcttacagac aagctgtgac 
     4621 cgtctccggg agctgcatgt gtcagaggtt ttcaccgtca tcaccgaaac gcgcgaggca 
     4681 gctgcggtaa agctcatcag cgtggtcgtg aagcgattca cagatgtctg cctgttcatc 
     4741 cgcgtccagc tcgttgagtt tctccagaag cgttaatgtc tggcttctga taaagcgggc 
     4801 catgttaagg gcggtttttt cctgtttggt cactgatgcc tccgtgtaag ggggatttct 
     4861 gttcatgggg gtaatgatac cgatgaaacg agagaggatg ctcacgatac gggttactga 
     4921 tgatgaacat gcccggttac tggaacgttg tgagggtaaa caactggcgg tatggatgcg 
     4981 gcgggaccag agaaaaatca ctcagggtca atgccagcgc ttcgttaata cagatgtagg 
     5041 tgttccacag ggtagccagc agcatcctgc gatgcagatc cggaacataa tggtgcaggg 
     5101 cgctgacttc cgcgtttcca gactttacga aacacggaaa ccgaagacca ttcatgttgt 
     5161 tgctcaggtc gcagacgttt tgcagcagca gtcgcttcac gttcgctcgc gtatcggtga 
     5221 ttcattctgc taaccagtaa ggcaaccccg ccagcctagc cgggtcctca acgacaggag 
     5281 cacgatcatg cgcacccgtg gggccgccat gccggcgata atggcctgct tctcgccgaa 
     5341 acgtttggtg gcgggaccag tgacgaaggc ttgagcgagg gcgtgcaaga ttccgaatac 
     5401 cgcaagcgac aggccgatca tcgtcgcgct ccagcgaaag cggtcctcgc cgaaaatgac 
     5461 ccagagcgct gccggcacct gtcctacgag ttgcatgata aagaagacag tcataagtgc 
     5521 ggcgacgata gtcatgcccc gcgcccaccg gaaggagctg actgggttga aggctctcaa 
     5581 gggcatcggt cgagatcccg gtgcctaatg agtgagctaa cttacattaa ttgcgttgcg 
     5641 ctcactgccc gctttccagt cgggaaacct gtcgtgccag ctgcattaat gaatcggcca 
     5701 acgcgcgggg agaggcggtt tgcgtattgg gcgccagggt ggtttttctt ttcaccagtg 
     5761 agacgggcaa cagctgattg cccttcaccg cctggccctg agagagttgc agcaagcggt 
     5821 ccacgctggt ttgccccagc aggcgaaaat cctgtttgat ggtggttaac ggcgggatat 
     5881 aacatgagct gtcttcggta tcgtcgtatc ccactaccga gatatccgca ccaacgcgca 
     5941 gcccggactc ggtaatggcg cgcattgcgc ccagcgccat ctgatcgttg gcaaccagca 
     6001 tcgcagtggg aacgatgccc tcattcagca tttgcatggt ttgttgaaaa ccggacatgg 
     6061 cactccagtc gccttcccgt tccgctatcg gctgaatttg attgcgagtg agatatttat 
     6121 gccagccagc cagacgcaga cgcgccgaga cagaacttaa tgggcccgct aacagcgcga 
     6181 tttgctggtg acccaatgcg accagatgct ccacgcccag tcgcgtaccg tcttcatggg 
     6241 agaaaataat actgttgatg ggtgtctggt cagagacatc aagaaataac gccggaacat 
     6301 tagtgcaggc agcttccaca gcaatggcat cctggtcatc cagcggatag ttaatgatca 
     6361 gcccactgac gcgttgcgcg agaagattgt gcaccgccgc tttacaggct tcgacgccgc 
     6421 ttcgttctac catcgacacc accacgctgg cacccagttg atcggcgcga gatttaatcg 
     6481 ccgcgacaat ttgcgacggc gcgtgcaggg ccagactgga ggtggcaacg ccaatcagca 
     6541 acgactgttt gcccgccagt tgttgtgcca cgcggttggg aatgtaattc agctccgcca 
     6601 tcgccgcttc cactttttcc cgcgttttcg cagaaacgtg gctggcctgg ttcaccacgc 
     6661 gggaaacggt ctgataagag acaccggcat actctgcgac atcgtataac gttactggtt 
     6721 tcacattcac caccctgaat tgactctctt ccgggcgcta tcatgccata ccgcgaaagg 
     6781 ttttgcgcca ttcgatggtg tccgggatct cgacgctctc ccttatgcga ctcctgcatt 
     6841 aggaagcagc ccagtagtag gttgaggccg ttgagcaccg ccgccgcaag gaatggtgca 
     6901 tgcaaggaga tggcgcccaa cagtcccccg gccacggggc ctgccaccat acccacgccg 
     6961 aaacaagcgc tcatgagccc gaagtggcga gcccgatctt ccccatcggt gatgtcggcg 
     7021 atataggcgc cagcaaccgc acctgtggcg ccggtgatgc cggccacgat gcgtccggcg 
     7081 tagaggatcg agatctcgat cccgcgaaat 
//
