# Supplementary material for: A scalable platform to discover antimicrobials of ribosomal origin
Source: Nat Commun. 2022 Oct 17;13:6135. doi: 10.1038/s41467-022-33890-w (PMC9576775; doi:10.1038/s41467-022-33890-w)
Supplement: Supplementary file 5 — Supplementary Data 2 [file 41467_2022_33890_MOESM5_ESM.zip › Supplementary Data 2/31.gb]

LOCUS       pET28a\CrtE\B\I\T7\promtoer\and\terminator\with\spacers        6369 bp    DNA     circular     29-MAR-2016
SOURCE      
  ORGANISM  
COMMENT     This file is created by Vector NTI
            http://www.invitrogen.com/
COMMENT     ORIGDB|GenBank
COMMENT     VNTDATE|-11171271|
COMMENT     VNTDBDATE|-11171271|
COMMENT     LSOWNER|
COMMENT     VNTNAME|pET28a CrtE B I T7 promtoer and terminator with spacers|
COMMENT     VNTAUTHORNAME|Demo User|
COMMENT     Vector_NTI_Display_Data_(Do_Not_Edit!)
COMMENT     (SXF 
COMMENT      (CGexDoc "pET28a CrtE B I T7 promtoer and terminator with spacers" 0 6369 
COMMENT       (CDBMol 0 0 1 1 1 0 0 0 0 "" "" 0 0 0 0 (CObList) (CObList) (CObList) 
COMMENT        (CObList) -1 "") 
COMMENT       (CDocSetData 1 1 0 0 0 0 "MAIN" 1 1 1 1 0 0 1 1 0 1 10 10 4294967295 50 0 
COMMENT        1 0 (CHomObj 0 0 0 3 75) (CWordArray) (CWordArray) 
COMMENT        (CStringList "BsaI" "BbsI") (CStringList "atg" "gtg") 
COMMENT        (CStringList "taa" "tga" "tag") (CObList) 1 "{(0,1),2}" 0 0 "" 0 
COMMENT        4294967295 0 0 0 0 0 0 0 "MAIN" 0 0 30 0 
COMMENT        (CProteinMotifSearchObject 70 20 1 1 1 1 0 0 1 0 0 0 0 0)) 
COMMENT       (CMolPar 0 0 1 2763 2763 1 6369 0 0 0 0 0 0 0 0) (CStringList) 
COMMENT       (CStringList) (CObList) (COAPar 25 250 50 0 6 4 3 7) 
COMMENT       (COAPar 25 250 50 0 6 4 3 7) (COAPar 25 250 50 0 6 4 3 7) 
COMMENT       (CObList #0=(CRSite (CStringList) "BsaI" "ggtctc" 8 12 0 0 "") 
COMMENT        #1=(CRSite (CStringList) "BbsI" "gaagac" 9 13 4 4410 0 4770 0 5144 1 
COMMENT            5483 1 0 "")) 
COMMENT       (CObList 
COMMENT        #2=(CFSignal (CObList) "Adapter ATGG" 21 0 0 1 4 0 (CStringList) 
COMMENT            (CStringList) 1 1 1 1 "1..4") 
COMMENT        #3=(CFSignal (CObList) "T7 promoter" 30 0 0 5 21 0 (CStringList) 
COMMENT            (CStringList) 1 1 1 1 "5..21") 
COMMENT        #4=(CFSignal (CObList) "lac operator" 103 0 0 24 47 0 (CStringList) 
COMMENT            (CStringList) 1 1 1 1 "24..47") 
COMMENT        #5=(CFSignal (CObList) "Adapter CCCT" 21 0 0 441 444 0 (CStringList) 
COMMENT            (CStringList) 1 1 1 1 "441..444") 
COMMENT        #6=(CFSignal (CObList) "T7 terminator" 43 0 0 393 440 0 (CStringList) 
COMMENT            (CStringList) 1 1 1 1 "393..440") 
COMMENT        #7=(CFSignal (CObList) "Adapter AGCG" 21 0 0 1358 1361 0 (CStringList) 
COMMENT            (CStringList) 1 1 1 1 "3348..3351") 
COMMENT        #8=(CFSignal (CObList) "pET28a backbone" 21 0 0 1362 6369 0 
COMMENT            (CStringList) (CStringList) 1 1 1 1 "3352..8359") 
COMMENT        #9=(CFSignal (CObList) "T7 Promoter" 30 0 0 445 461 0 (CStringList) 
COMMENT            (CStringList) 1 1 1 1 "445..461") 
COMMENT        #10=(CFSignal (CObList) "lac operator" 103 0 0 464 487 0 (CStringList) 
COMMENT             (CStringList) 1 1 1 1 "464..487") 
COMMENT        #11=(CFSignal (CObList) "T7 Terminator" 43 0 0 1310 1357 0 (CStringList) 
COMMENT             (CStringList) 1 1 1 1 "2321..2368") 
COMMENT        #12=(CFSignal (CObList) "gra_prec_WP_035921188.1" 4 0 0 86 388 0 
COMMENT             (CStringList) (CStringList) 1 1 1 1 "") 
COMMENT        #13=(CFSignal (CObList) "gra_WP_035921188.1" 4 0 0 502 1305 0 
COMMENT             (CStringList) (CStringList) 1 1 1 1 "")) (CObList) (CObList) 
COMMENT       (CObList) (CObList) (CObList) (CObList) 
COMMENT       (CTextView 0 
COMMENT        #14=(CGroupPar (CParagraph 0 (0 0) 1 2 0 0 180) 
COMMENT             (CObjectList 
COMMENT              #15=(CRefLinePar 
COMMENT                   (CLinePar (CParagraph 0 (0 0) 0 2 0 0 233) 
COMMENT                    "pET28a CrtE B I T7 promtoer and terminator with spacers" 2) 
COMMENT                   5 "" 0 4) 
COMMENT              #16=(CFolderPar 
COMMENT                   (CGroupPar (CParagraph 1 (0 0) 1 1 0 0 178) 
COMMENT                    (CObjectList 
COMMENT                     #17=(CLinePar (CParagraph 0 (0 0) 1 2 1 0 180) 
COMMENT                          "DNA 'pET28a CrtE B I T7 promtoer and terminator with spacers'" 
COMMENT                          1) 
COMMENT                     #18=(CLinePar (CParagraph 0 (0 0) 1 2 1 0 180) 
COMMENT                          "Local object" 1) 
COMMENT                     #19=(CLinePar (CParagraph 0 (0 0) 1 2 1 0 180) 
COMMENT                          "Created: 03/29/16 07:06PM" 1) 
COMMENT                     #20=(CLinePar (CParagraph 0 (0 0) 1 2 1 0 180) 
COMMENT                          "Last Modified: 03/29/16 07:06PM" 1) 
COMMENT                     #21=(CLinePar (CParagraph 0 (0 0) 1 2 1 0 180) 
COMMENT                          "length: 6369 bp" 1) 
COMMENT                     #22=(CLinePar (CParagraph 0 (0 0) 1 2 1 0 180) 
COMMENT                          "storage type: Basic" 1) 
COMMENT                     #23=(CLinePar (CParagraph 0 (0 0) 1 2 1 0 180) 
COMMENT                          "form: Circular" 1))) "General Description") 
COMMENT              #24=(CFolderPar 
COMMENT                   (CGroupPar (CParagraph 2 (0 0) 1 1 0 0 178) 
COMMENT                    (CObjectList 
COMMENT                     #25=(CLinePar (CParagraph 0 (0 0) 1 2 1 0 180) 
COMMENT                          "Original Source Database: GenBank" 1) 
COMMENT                     #26=(CLinePar (CParagraph 0 (0 0) 1 2 1 0 180) 
COMMENT                          "Modification Date in the Original DB: 29-MAR-2016" 1))) 
COMMENT                   "Standard Fields") 
COMMENT              #27=(CRefLinePar 
COMMENT                   (CLinePar (CParagraph 0 (0 0) 0 2 0 0 233) "Comments" 2) 1 "" 
COMMENT                   0 0) 
COMMENT              #28=(CFolderPar 
COMMENT                   (CGroupPar (CParagraph 8 (0 0) 1 2 0 0 178) (CObjectList)) 
COMMENT                   "Annotations") 
COMMENT              #29=(CFolderPar 
COMMENT                   (CGroupPar (CParagraph 12 (6 0) 1 1 0 0 178) 
COMMENT                    (CObjectList 
COMMENT                     #30=(CFolderPar 
COMMENT                          (CGroupPar (CParagraph 4 (7 4 0) 1 1 1 0 178) 
COMMENT                           (CObjectList 
COMMENT                            #31=(CFolderPar 
COMMENT                                 (CGroupPar 
COMMENT                                  (CParagraph 86 (3 #12# 0) 1 2 2 0 327) 
COMMENT                                  (CObjectList 
COMMENT                                   #32=(CLinePar 
COMMENT                                        (CParagraph 0 (0 0) 1 2 3 0 180) 
COMMENT                                        "Start: 86    End: 388 " 1))) 
COMMENT                                 "gra_prec_WP_035921188.1") 
COMMENT                            #33=(CFolderPar 
COMMENT                                 (CGroupPar 
COMMENT                                  (CParagraph 502 (3 #13# 0) 1 2 2 0 327) 
COMMENT                                  (CObjectList 
COMMENT                                   #34=(CLinePar 
COMMENT                                        (CParagraph 0 (0 0) 1 2 3 0 180) 
COMMENT                                        "Start: 502   End: 1305" 1))) 
COMMENT                                 "gra_WP_035921188.1"))) "CDS (2 total)") 
COMMENT                     #35=(CFolderPar 
COMMENT                          (CGroupPar (CParagraph 21 (7 21 0) 1 1 1 0 178) 
COMMENT                           (CObjectList 
COMMENT                            #36=(CFolderPar 
COMMENT                                 (CGroupPar (CParagraph 1 (3 #2# 0) 1 2 2 0 194) 
COMMENT                                  (CObjectList 
COMMENT                                   #37=(CLinePar 
COMMENT                                        (CParagraph 0 (0 0) 1 2 3 0 180) 
COMMENT                                        "Start: 1     End: 4   " 1) 
COMMENT                                   #38=(CLinePar 
COMMENT                                        (CParagraph 0 (0 0) 1 2 3 0 180) 
COMMENT                                        "Original Location Description:" 1) 
COMMENT                                   #39=(CLinePar 
COMMENT                                        (CParagraph 0 (0 0) 1 2 3 0 180) 
COMMENT                                        "   1..4" 1))) "Adapter ATGG") 
COMMENT                            #40=(CFolderPar 
COMMENT                                 (CGroupPar 
COMMENT                                  (CParagraph 441 (3 #5# 0) 1 2 2 0 194) 
COMMENT                                  (CObjectList 
COMMENT                                   #41=(CLinePar 
COMMENT                                        (CParagraph 0 (0 0) 1 2 3 0 180) 
COMMENT                                        "Start: 441   End: 444 " 1) 
COMMENT                                   #42=(CLinePar 
COMMENT                                        (CParagraph 0 (0 0) 1 2 3 0 180) 
COMMENT                                        "Original Location Description:" 1) 
COMMENT                                   #43=(CLinePar 
COMMENT                                        (CParagraph 0 (0 0) 1 2 3 0 180) 
COMMENT                                        "   441..444" 1))) "Adapter CCCT") 
COMMENT                            #44=(CFolderPar 
COMMENT                                 (CGroupPar 
COMMENT                                  (CParagraph 1358 (3 #7# 0) 1 2 2 0 194) 
COMMENT                                  (CObjectList 
COMMENT                                   #45=(CLinePar 
COMMENT                                        (CParagraph 0 (0 0) 1 2 3 0 180) 
COMMENT                                        "Start: 1358  End: 1361" 1) 
COMMENT                                   #46=(CLinePar 
COMMENT                                        (CParagraph 0 (0 0) 1 2 3 0 180) 
COMMENT                                        "Original Location Description:" 1) 
COMMENT                                   #47=(CLinePar 
COMMENT                                        (CParagraph 0 (0 0) 1 2 3 0 180) 
COMMENT                                        "   3348..3351" 1))) "Adapter AGCG") 
COMMENT                            #48=(CFolderPar 
COMMENT                                 (CGroupPar 
COMMENT                                  (CParagraph 1362 (3 #8# 0) 1 2 2 0 194) 
COMMENT                                  (CObjectList 
COMMENT                                   #49=(CLinePar 
COMMENT                                        (CParagraph 0 (0 0) 1 2 3 0 180) 
COMMENT                                        "Start: 1362  End: 6369" 1) 
COMMENT                                   #50=(CLinePar 
COMMENT                                        (CParagraph 0 (0 0) 1 2 3 0 180) 
COMMENT                                        "Original Location Description:" 1) 
COMMENT                                   #51=(CLinePar 
COMMENT                                        (CParagraph 0 (0 0) 1 2 3 0 180) 
COMMENT                                        "   3352..8359" 1))) "pET28a backbone"))) 
COMMENT                          "Misc. Feature (4 total)") 
COMMENT                     #52=(CFolderPar 
COMMENT                          (CGroupPar (CParagraph 30 (7 30 0) 1 1 1 0 178) 
COMMENT                           (CObjectList 
COMMENT                            #53=(CFolderPar 
COMMENT                                 (CGroupPar (CParagraph 5 (3 #3# 0) 1 2 2 0 194) 
COMMENT                                  (CObjectList 
COMMENT                                   #54=(CLinePar 
COMMENT                                        (CParagraph 0 (0 0) 1 2 3 0 180) 
COMMENT                                        "Start: 5     End: 21  " 1) 
COMMENT                                   #55=(CLinePar 
COMMENT                                        (CParagraph 0 (0 0) 1 2 3 0 180) 
COMMENT                                        "Original Location Description:" 1) 
COMMENT                                   #56=(CLinePar 
COMMENT                                        (CParagraph 0 (0 0) 1 2 3 0 180) 
COMMENT                                        "   5..21" 1))) "T7 promoter") 
COMMENT                            #57=(CFolderPar 
COMMENT                                 (CGroupPar 
COMMENT                                  (CParagraph 445 (3 #9# 0) 1 2 2 0 194) 
COMMENT                                  (CObjectList 
COMMENT                                   #58=(CLinePar 
COMMENT                                        (CParagraph 0 (0 0) 1 2 3 0 180) 
COMMENT                                        "Start: 445   End: 461 " 1) 
COMMENT                                   #59=(CLinePar 
COMMENT                                        (CParagraph 0 (0 0) 1 2 3 0 180) 
COMMENT                                        "Original Location Description:" 1) 
COMMENT                                   #60=(CLinePar 
COMMENT                                        (CParagraph 0 (0 0) 1 2 3 0 180) 
COMMENT                                        "   445..461" 1))) "T7 Promoter"))) 
COMMENT                          "Promoter Prokaryotic (2 total)") 
COMMENT                     #61=(CFolderPar 
COMMENT                          (CGroupPar (CParagraph 43 (7 43 0) 1 1 1 0 178) 
COMMENT                           (CObjectList 
COMMENT                            #62=(CFolderPar 
COMMENT                                 (CGroupPar 
COMMENT                                  (CParagraph 393 (3 #6# 0) 1 2 2 0 194) 
COMMENT                                  (CObjectList 
COMMENT                                   #63=(CLinePar 
COMMENT                                        (CParagraph 0 (0 0) 1 2 3 0 180) 
COMMENT                                        "Start: 393   End: 440 " 1) 
COMMENT                                   #64=(CLinePar 
COMMENT                                        (CParagraph 0 (0 0) 1 2 3 0 180) 
COMMENT                                        "Original Location Description:" 1) 
COMMENT                                   #65=(CLinePar 
COMMENT                                        (CParagraph 0 (0 0) 1 2 3 0 180) 
COMMENT                                        "   393..440" 1))) "T7 terminator") 
COMMENT                            #66=(CFolderPar 
COMMENT                                 (CGroupPar 
COMMENT                                  (CParagraph 1310 (3 #11# 0) 1 2 2 0 194) 
COMMENT                                  (CObjectList 
COMMENT                                   #67=(CLinePar 
COMMENT                                        (CParagraph 0 (0 0) 1 2 3 0 180) 
COMMENT                                        "Start: 1310  End: 1357" 1) 
COMMENT                                   #68=(CLinePar 
COMMENT                                        (CParagraph 0 (0 0) 1 2 3 0 180) 
COMMENT                                        "Original Location Description:" 1) 
COMMENT                                   #69=(CLinePar 
COMMENT                                        (CParagraph 0 (0 0) 1 2 3 0 180) 
COMMENT                                        "   2321..2368" 1))) "T7 Terminator"))) 
COMMENT                          "Terminator (2 total)") 
COMMENT                     #70=(CFolderPar 
COMMENT                          (CGroupPar (CParagraph 103 (7 103 0) 1 1 1 0 178) 
COMMENT                           (CObjectList 
COMMENT                            #71=(CFolderPar 
COMMENT                                 (CGroupPar 
COMMENT                                  (CParagraph 24 (3 #4# 0) 1 2 2 0 194) 
COMMENT                                  (CObjectList 
COMMENT                                   #72=(CLinePar 
COMMENT                                        (CParagraph 0 (0 0) 1 2 3 0 180) 
COMMENT                                        "Start: 24    End: 47  " 1) 
COMMENT                                   #73=(CLinePar 
COMMENT                                        (CParagraph 0 (0 0) 1 2 3 0 180) 
COMMENT                                        "Original Location Description:" 1) 
COMMENT                                   #74=(CLinePar 
COMMENT                                        (CParagraph 0 (0 0) 1 2 3 0 180) 
COMMENT                                        "   24..47" 1))) "lac operator") 
COMMENT                            #75=(CFolderPar 
COMMENT                                 (CGroupPar 
COMMENT                                  (CParagraph 464 (3 #10# 0) 1 2 2 0 194) 
COMMENT                                  (CObjectList 
COMMENT                                   #76=(CLinePar 
COMMENT                                        (CParagraph 0 (0 0) 1 2 3 0 180) 
COMMENT                                        "Start: 464   End: 487 " 1) 
COMMENT                                   #77=(CLinePar 
COMMENT                                        (CParagraph 0 (0 0) 1 2 3 0 180) 
COMMENT                                        "Original Location Description:" 1) 
COMMENT                                   #78=(CLinePar 
COMMENT                                        (CParagraph 0 (0 0) 1 2 3 0 180) 
COMMENT                                        "   464..487" 1))) "lac operator"))) 
COMMENT                          "Operon (2 total)"))) "Feature Map") 
COMMENT              #79=(CFolderPar 
COMMENT                   (CGroupPar (CParagraph 13 (0 0) 1 1 0 0 178) 
COMMENT                    (CObjectList 
COMMENT                     #80=(CRSFolderPar 
COMMENT                          (CFolderPar 
COMMENT                           (CGroupPar (CParagraph 100465144 (8 0) 1 1 1 0 178) 
COMMENT                            (CObjectList 
COMMENT                             #81=(CGroupPar 
COMMENT                                  (CParagraph 0 (10 #1# 0) 1 2 2 0 180) 
COMMENT                                  (CObjectList 
COMMENT                                   #82=(CLinePar 
COMMENT                                        (CParagraph 0 (1 #1# 1) 1 2 2 0 191) 
COMMENT                                        " N1: 4410 " 1) 
COMMENT                                   #83=(CLinePar 
COMMENT                                        (CParagraph 0 (1 #1# 2) 1 2 2 0 191) 
COMMENT                                        " N2: 4770 " 1) 
COMMENT                                   #84=(CLinePar 
COMMENT                                        (CParagraph 0 (1 #1# 3) 1 2 2 0 191) 
COMMENT                                        " N3: 5144 (on complementary strand)" 1) 
COMMENT                                   #85=(CLinePar 
COMMENT                                        (CParagraph 0 (1 #1# 4) 1 2 2 0 191) 
COMMENT                                        " N4: 5483 (on complementary strand)" 1))))) 
COMMENT                           "BbsI: 4 sites") 8 12 "GAAGACNNNNNNN" "CTTCTGNNNNNNN") 
COMMENT                     #86=(CRSFolderPar 
COMMENT                          (CFolderPar 
COMMENT                           (CGroupPar (CParagraph 100465368 (8 0) 1 1 1 0 178) 
COMMENT                            (CObjectList)) "BsaI: 0 sites") 7 11 "GGTCTCNNNNNN" 
COMMENT                          "CCAGAGNNNNNN"))) "Restriction/Methylation Map")))) 
COMMENT       (CGraphView 
COMMENT        (CWStyleSheet 
COMMENT         (CObjectList 
COMMENT          #87=(CWidgetStyle "RSite Label" 1 (LOGPEN 0 0 13408563) 1 0 1 
COMMENT               (LOGFONT 0 0 0 0 400 0 0 0 0 3 2 1 18 "Georgia") 0.555556 0 1 5 
COMMENT               "@N (@S)" 0) 
COMMENT          #88=(CWidgetStyle "Signal Label" 1 (LOGPEN 0 0 0) 1 0 1 
COMMENT               (LOGFONT 0 0 0 0 700 0 0 0 0 3 2 1 34 "Arial") 0.666667 0 1 1 
COMMENT               "@N" 0) 
COMMENT          #89=(CWidgetStyle "Molecule Label 2" 0 0 1 
COMMENT               (LOGFONT 0 0 0 0 400 0 0 0 0 3 2 1 18 "Georgia") 0.555556 0 1 16 
COMMENT               "@L bp" 0) 
COMMENT          #90=(CWidgetStyle "Molecule Label 1" 0 0 1 
COMMENT               (LOGFONT 0 0 0 0 400 0 0 0 0 3 2 1 34 "Verdana") 0.833333 0 1 1 
COMMENT               "@N" 0) 
COMMENT          #91=(CWidgetStyle "Shape 3" 1 (LOGPEN 0 0 3355545) 1 1 
COMMENT               (LOGBRUSH 0 6724095 0) 0 0 1 (LOGSHAPE 9 1 0.8 1.8 0)) 
COMMENT          #92=(CWidgetStyle "Shape 1" 1 (LOGPEN 0 0 6723840) 1 1 
COMMENT               (LOGBRUSH 0 10079334 0) 0 0 1 (LOGSHAPE 9 1 0.8 1.8 0)) 
COMMENT          #93=(CWidgetStyle "Axis" 1 (LOGPEN 0 0 10079436) 2 1 
COMMENT               (LOGBRUSH 0 13434879 0) 0 0 1 (LOGSHAPE 10 1 0 0 0)) 
COMMENT          #94=(CWidgetStyle "Line 2" 1 (LOGPEN 0 0 6723840) 8 0 0 0 1 
COMMENT               (LOGSHAPE 1 1.9 0 0 0)) 
COMMENT          #95=(CWidgetStyle "RSite" 1 (LOGPEN 0 0 10053171) 8 0 0 0 1 
COMMENT               (LOGSHAPE 1 1.9 0 0 0)) 
COMMENT          #96=(CWidgetStyle "Short Signal" 1 (LOGPEN 0 0 13395507) 10 0 0 0 1 
COMMENT               (LOGSHAPE 1 1.9 0 0 0)) 
COMMENT          #97=(CWidgetStyle "Uniq RSite Label" 1 (LOGPEN 0 0 153) 1 0 1 
COMMENT               (LOGFONT 0 0 0 0 400 0 0 0 0 3 2 1 18 "Georgia") 0.555556 128 1 5 
COMMENT               "@N (@S)" 0) 
COMMENT          #98=(CWidgetStyle "Vanilla" 1 (LOGPEN 0 0 0) 1 1 
COMMENT               (LOGBRUSH 0 16777215 0) 1 
COMMENT               (LOGFONT 0 0 0 0 400 0 0 0 0 7 48 2 18 "Times New Roman") 0.8 0 1 
COMMENT               2 "?" 0) 
COMMENT          #99=(CWidgetStyle "Mark 1" 0 0 1 
COMMENT               (LOGFONT 0 0 0 0 400 0 0 0 2 7 48 2 2 "Windings") 0.7 0 1 2 "?" 0) 
COMMENT          #100=(CWidgetStyle "Motif Label" 1 (LOGPEN 0 0 16744512) 1 0 1 
COMMENT                (LOGFONT 0 0 0 0 400 0 0 0 0 3 2 1 34 "Arial") 0.611111 8388608 
COMMENT                1 65535 "@N (@H)" 0) 
COMMENT          #101=(CWidgetStyle "Fragment Label 2" 1 (LOGPEN 0 0 0) 1 0 1 
COMMENT                (LOGFONT 0 0 0 0 400 0 0 0 0 3 2 1 49 "Courier New") 1.05 0 1 48 
COMMENT                "@F bp (molecule @L bp)" 0) 
COMMENT          #102=(CWidgetStyle "Fragment Label 1" 1 (LOGPEN 0 0 0) 1 0 1 
COMMENT                (LOGFONT 0 0 0 0 400 0 0 0 0 3 2 1 34 "Arial") 0.91 0 1 1 
COMMENT                "Fragment of @N" 0) 
COMMENT          #103=(CWidgetStyle "Shape 4" 1 (LOGPEN 0 0 0) 1 1 
COMMENT                (LOGBRUSH 2 8388608 5) 0 0 0) 
COMMENT          #104=(CWidgetStyle "Shape 2" 1 (LOGPEN 0 0 0) 1 1 (LOGBRUSH 0 128 0) 0 
COMMENT                0 0) 
COMMENT          #105=(CWidgetStyle "Shape 0" 1 (LOGPEN 0 0 0) 1 1 (LOGBRUSH 0 0 0) 0 0 
COMMENT                0) 
COMMENT          #106=(CWidgetStyle "ORF" 1 (LOGPEN 0 0 16384) 8 0 0 0 1 
COMMENT                (LOGSHAPE 7 0.2 3.41182 2.86186 0.609808)) 
COMMENT          #107=(CWidgetStyle "Line 4" 1 (LOGPEN 0 0 32768) 8 0 0 0 0) 
COMMENT          #108=(CWidgetStyle "Line 3" 1 (LOGPEN 0 0 16711680) 8 0 0 0 0) 
COMMENT          #109=(CWidgetStyle "Line 1" 1 (LOGPEN 0 0 16711680) 1 0 0 0 0) 
COMMENT          #110=(CWidgetStyle "Short Promoter" 1 (LOGPEN 0 0 128) 6 0 0 0 0) 
COMMENT          #111=(CWidgetStyle "Motif" 1 (LOGPEN 0 0 0) 1 0 0 0 0) 
COMMENT          #112=(CWidgetStyle "Line 0" 1 (LOGPEN 0 0 0) 8 0 0 0 0) 
COMMENT          #113=(CWidgetStyle "Void" 0 0 0 0 0) 
COMMENT          #114=(CWidgetStyle "General Label" 1 (LOGPEN 0 0 0) 1 0 1 
COMMENT                (LOGFONT 0 0 0 0 400 0 0 0 0 3 2 1 18 "Times New Roman") 0.91 0 
COMMENT                1 3 "@T @N " 0) 
COMMENT          #115=(CWidgetStyle "Position" 1 (LOGPEN 0 0 0) 1 0 0 0 0) 
COMMENT          #116=(CWidgetStyle "Annotation" 0 0 1 
COMMENT                (LOGFONT 0 0 0 0 400 0 0 0 0 3 2 1 18 "Times New Roman") 0.91 0 
COMMENT                0 0) 
COMMENT          #117=(CWidgetStyle "Position Label" 1 (LOGPEN 0 0 8388608) 1 0 1 
COMMENT                (LOGFONT 0 0 0 0 400 0 1 0 0 3 2 1 34 "Arial") 0.63 8388608 1 1 
COMMENT                "@N" 0) 
COMMENT          #118=(CWidgetStyle "Range" 1 (LOGPEN 0 0 0) 1 1 
COMMENT                (LOGBRUSH 0 16777215 0) 0 0 0) 
COMMENT          #119=(CWidgetStyle "Range Label" 1 (LOGPEN 0 0 8388608) 1 0 1 
COMMENT                (LOGFONT 0 0 0 0 400 0 1 0 0 3 2 1 34 "Arial") 0.63 8388608 1 1 
COMMENT                "@N" 0) 
COMMENT          #120=(CWidgetStyle "ORF Label" 1 (LOGPEN 0 0 49216) 1 0 1 
COMMENT                (LOGFONT 0 0 0 0 400 0 0 0 0 3 2 1 18 "Times New Roman") 
COMMENT                0.611111 0 1 65535 "@N" 0) 
COMMENT          #121=(CWidgetStyle "CDS Label" 1 (LOGPEN 0 0 4227264) 1 0 1 
COMMENT                (LOGFONT 0 0 0 0 400 0 0 0 0 3 2 1 34 "Arial") 0.555556 255 1 1 
COMMENT                "@N" 0) 
COMMENT          #122=(CWidgetStyle "Shape 5" 1 (LOGPEN 0 0 0) 3 1 
COMMENT                (LOGBRUSH 0 16777113 0) 1 
COMMENT                (LOGFONT 0 0 0 0 400 0 0 0 0 7 48 2 50 "Arial") 0.9 0 0 1 
COMMENT                (LOGSHAPE 9 1 0.8 1.8 0)) 
COMMENT          #123=(CWidgetStyle "CDS" 1 (LOGPEN 0 0 0) 1 1 (LOGBRUSH 2 39423 3) 0 0 
COMMENT                1 (LOGSHAPE 9 1 0.8 1.8 0)) 
COMMENT          #124=(CWidgetStyle "Label 2" 1 (LOGPEN 0 0 4227264) 1 0 1 
COMMENT                (LOGFONT 0 0 0 0 400 0 0 0 0 3 2 1 34 "Arial") 0.944444 8388608 
COMMENT                1 1 "@N" 0) 
COMMENT          #125=(CWidgetStyle "Label 3" 1 (LOGPEN 0 0 8421376) 1 0 1 
COMMENT                (LOGFONT 0 0 0 0 700 255 0 0 0 3 2 1 34 "Arial") 0.833333 255 1 
COMMENT                5 "@N (@S)" 0) 
COMMENT          #126=(CWidgetStyle "Label 4" 1 (LOGPEN 0 0 8437824) 1 0 1 
COMMENT                (LOGFONT 0 0 0 0 400 0 0 0 0 3 2 1 34 "Arial") 0.722222 0 1 5 
COMMENT                "@N (@S)" 0)) 0.164644 1.74233 0.164644 2.53336 
COMMENT         (70 (CShapeMapEntry 0 "Unique RSite" 1 "Uniq RSite Label") 67 
COMMENT          (CShapeMapEntry 0 "ORF" 0 "ORF Label")) 40.0378 40.0378 39 39 0.1 
COMMENT         -6293) 1 1 0 1 1 
COMMENT        (mapper: 19.5621 -19.7027 40.0378 40.0378 0.01 10 -1 6369 6369 1 0 0) 
COMMENT        #127=(CGroupWidget (CWidget 0 (0 0) 1 2 0 0 Nil 1836020336 100) 
COMMENT              (CObjectList 
COMMENT               #128=(CGroupWidget (CWidget 1 (0 0) 1 2 0 0 Nil -740 100) 
COMMENT                     (CObjectList 
COMMENT                      #129=(CAxis 
COMMENT                            (CWideLine 
COMMENT                             (CWidget 0 (0 0) 1 2 0 0 #93# 100804252 0) 
COMMENT                             (LOGPEN 0 0 10079436) 2 (LOGBRUSH 0 13434879 0) 1 
COMMENT                             6.27517 6.27317 1 0.0214037) 0.0984956) 
COMMENT                      #130=(CLabel (CWidget 1001 (0 0) 1 2 0 0 #90# 1098 100) 
COMMENT                            (LOGPEN 0 0 0) 1 
COMMENT                            (LOGFONT 58 22 0 0 400 0 0 0 0 3 2 1 34 "Verdana") 
COMMENT                            1.74233 0.833333 0 
COMMENT                            "pET28a CrtE B I T7 promtoer and terminator with spacers" 
COMMENT                            "@N" 1 0 0.871165 0 -10 33.0438 1.47361 Nil) 
COMMENT                      #131=(CLabel (CWidget 1002 (0 0) 1 2 0 0 #89# 1227 100) 
COMMENT                            (LOGPEN 0 0 0) 1 
COMMENT                            (LOGFONT 38 14 0 0 400 0 0 0 0 3 2 1 18 "Georgia") 
COMMENT                            1.74233 0.555556 0 "6369 bp" "@L bp" 16 0 -0.871165 
COMMENT                            0 -10.8 2.92224 0.974079 Nil)) (CObjectList)) 
COMMENT               #132=(CGroupWidget (CWidget 10 (6 0) 1 2 0 0 Nil -530 100) 
COMMENT                     (CObjectList 
COMMENT                      #133=(CGroupWidget 
COMMENT                            (CWidget 4 (7 4 0) 1 2 0 0 Nil -842 100) 
COMMENT                            (CObjectList 
COMMENT                             #134=(CWideArrow 
COMMENT                                   (CWideLine 
COMMENT                                    (CWidget 0 (3 #12# 0) 1 2 0 0 #91# 0 100) 
COMMENT                                    (LOGPEN 0 0 3355545) 1 
COMMENT                                    (LOGBRUSH 0 6724095 0) 1 5.89102 6.18946 1 
COMMENT                                    0.082322) 0.8 1.8 0) 
COMMENT                             #135=(CLabel 
COMMENT                                   (CWidget 0 (0 0) 1 2 0 0 #88# 707272819 100) 
COMMENT                                   (LOGPEN 0 0 0) 1 
COMMENT                                   (LOGFONT 46 17 0 0 700 0 0 0 0 3 2 1 34 
COMMENT                                    "Arial") 1.74233 0.666667 0 
COMMENT                                   "gra prec WP 035921188.1" "@N" 1 12.0055 
COMMENT                                   12.1963 0 -10 9.94061 1.07399 #134#) 
COMMENT                             #136=(CWideArrow 
COMMENT                                   (CWideLine 
COMMENT                                    (CWidget 0 (3 #13# 0) 1 2 0 0 #91# 0 100) 
COMMENT                                    (LOGPEN 0 0 3355545) 1 
COMMENT                                    (LOGBRUSH 0 6724095 0) 1 4.98782 5.77972 1 
COMMENT                                    0.082322) 0.8 1.8 0) 
COMMENT                             #137=(CLabel (CWidget 0 (0 0) 1 2 0 0 #88# 8 100) 
COMMENT                                   (LOGPEN 0 0 0) 1 
COMMENT                                   (LOGFONT 46 17 0 0 700 0 0 0 0 3 2 1 34 
COMMENT                                    "Arial") 1.74233 0.666667 0 
COMMENT                                   "gra WP 035921188.1" "@N" 1 17.5977 3.48466 0 
COMMENT                                   -10 7.94249 1.07399 #136#)) (CObjectList)) 
COMMENT                      #138=(CGroupWidget 
COMMENT                            (CWidget 21 (7 21 0) 1 2 0 0 Nil -391 100) 
COMMENT                            (CObjectList 
COMMENT                             #139=(CScratch 
COMMENT                                   (CWidget 0 (3 #2# 0) 1 2 0 0 #96# 57363544 
COMMENT                                    100) (LOGPEN 0 8 13395507) 10 1 6.27319 1.9 
COMMENT                                   0.082322 1) 
COMMENT                             #140=(CLabel 
COMMENT                                   (CWidget 0 (0 0) 1 2 0 0 #88# 1197 100) 
COMMENT                                   (LOGPEN 0 0 0) 1 
COMMENT                                   (LOGFONT 46 17 0 0 700 0 0 0 0 3 2 1 34 
COMMENT                                    "Arial") 1.74233 0.666667 0 "Adapter ATGG" 
COMMENT                                   "@N" 1 4.45535 17.4233 0 -10 5.86945 1.07399 
COMMENT                                   #139#) 
COMMENT                             #141=(CScratch 
COMMENT                                   (CWidget 0 (3 #5# 0) 1 2 0 0 #96# 1 100) 
COMMENT                                   (LOGPEN 0 8 13395507) 10 1 5.8398 1.9 
COMMENT                                   0.082322 1) 
COMMENT                             #142=(CLabel 
COMMENT                                   (CWidget 0 (0 0) 1 2 0 0 #88# 1216 100) 
COMMENT                                   (LOGPEN 0 0 0) 1 
COMMENT                                   (LOGFONT 46 17 0 0 700 0 0 0 0 3 2 1 34 
COMMENT                                    "Arial") 1.74233 0.666667 0 "Adapter CCCT" 
COMMENT                                   "@N" 1 13.935 8.71165 0 -10 5.86945 1.07399 
COMMENT                                   #141#) 
COMMENT                             #143=(CScratch 
COMMENT                                   (CWidget 0 (3 #7# 0) 1 2 0 0 #96# 1 100) 
COMMENT                                   (LOGPEN 0 8 13395507) 10 1 4.9366 1.9 
COMMENT                                   0.082322 1) 
COMMENT                             #144=(CLabel 
COMMENT                                   (CWidget 0 (0 0) 1 2 0 0 #88# 1949182504 100) 
COMMENT                                   (LOGPEN 0 0 0) 1 
COMMENT                                   (LOGFONT 46 17 0 0 700 0 0 0 0 3 2 1 34 
COMMENT                                    "Arial") 1.74233 0.666667 0 "Adapter AGCG" 
COMMENT                                   "@N" 1 16.8376 0 0 -10 5.96936 1.07399 #143#) 
COMMENT                             #145=(CWideArrow 
COMMENT                                   (CWideLine 
COMMENT                                    (CWidget 0 (3 #8# 0) 1 2 0 0 #92# 0 100) 
COMMENT                                    (LOGPEN 0 0 6723840) 1 
COMMENT                                    (LOGBRUSH 0 10079334 0) 0.835356 6.27319 
COMMENT                                    4.93266 1 0.082322) 0.8 1.8 0) 
COMMENT                             #146=(CLabel 
COMMENT                                   (CWidget 0 (0 0) 1 2 0 0 #88# 774504489 100) 
COMMENT                                   (LOGPEN 0 0 0) 1 
COMMENT                                   (LOGFONT 46 17 0 0 700 0 0 0 0 3 2 1 34 
COMMENT                                    "Arial") 1.74233 0.666667 0 
COMMENT                                   "pET28a backbone" "@N" 1 -13.0867 -10.454 0 
COMMENT                                   -10 7.0933 1.07399 #145#)) (CObjectList)) 
COMMENT                      #147=(CGroupWidget 
COMMENT                            (CWidget 30 (7 30 0) 1 2 0 0 Nil -321 100) 
COMMENT                            (CObjectList 
COMMENT                             #148=(CPromoterArrow 
COMMENT                                   (CLine 
COMMENT                                    (CWidget 0 (3 #3# 0) 1 2 0 0 #110# 0 100) 
COMMENT                                    (LOGPEN 0 4 128) 6 1.16464 6.18198 6.26925) 
COMMENT                                   0.4 0.082322 1.08464 1.8 1.8 0) 
COMMENT                             #149=(CLabel (CWidget 0 (0 0) 1 2 0 0 #88# 8 100) 
COMMENT                                   (LOGPEN 0 0 0) 1 
COMMENT                                   (LOGFONT 46 17 0 0 700 0 0 0 0 3 2 1 34 
COMMENT                                    "Arial") 1.74233 0.666667 0 "T7 promoter" 
COMMENT                                   "@N" 1 4.37776 13.9386 0 -10 4.9703 1.07399 
COMMENT                                   #148#) 
COMMENT                             #150=(CPromoterArrow 
COMMENT                                   (CLine 
COMMENT                                    (CWidget 0 (3 #9# 0) 1 2 0 0 #110# 0 100) 
COMMENT                                    (LOGPEN 0 4 128) 6 1.16464 5.7486 5.83586) 
COMMENT                                   0.4 0.082322 1.08464 1.8 1.8 0) 
COMMENT                             #151=(CLabel (CWidget 0 (0 0) 1 2 0 0 #88# -1 100) 
COMMENT                                   (LOGPEN 0 0 0) 1 
COMMENT                                   (LOGFONT 46 17 0 0 700 0 0 0 0 3 2 1 34 
COMMENT                                    "Arial") 1.74233 0.666667 0 "T7 Promoter" 
COMMENT                                   "@N" 1 15.4003 5.22699 0 -10 5.02026 1.07399 
COMMENT                                   #150#)) (CObjectList)) 
COMMENT                      #152=(CGroupWidget 
COMMENT                            (CWidget 43 (7 43 0) 1 2 0 0 Nil 1836020336 100) 
COMMENT                            (CObjectList 
COMMENT                             #153=(CScratch 
COMMENT                                   (CWidget 0 (3 #6# 0) 1 2 0 0 #96# 0 100) 
COMMENT                                   (LOGPEN 0 8 13395507) 10 1 5.88708 1.9 
COMMENT                                   0.082322 1) 
COMMENT                             #154=(CLabel 
COMMENT                                   (CWidget 0 (0 0) 1 2 0 0 #88# 544433516 100) 
COMMENT                                   (LOGPEN 0 0 0) 1 
COMMENT                                   (LOGFONT 46 17 0 0 700 0 0 0 0 3 2 1 34 
COMMENT                                    "Arial") 1.74233 0.666667 0 "T7 terminator" 
COMMENT                                   "@N" 1 12.0848 10.454 0 -10 5.41988 1.07399 
COMMENT                                   #153#) 
COMMENT                             #155=(CScratch 
COMMENT                                   (CWidget 0 (3 #11# 0) 1 2 0 0 #96# 0 100) 
COMMENT                                   (LOGPEN 0 8 13395507) 10 1 4.98388 1.9 
COMMENT                                   0.082322 1) 
COMMENT                             #156=(CLabel 
COMMENT                                   (CWidget 0 (0 0) 1 2 0 0 #88# 1178 100) 
COMMENT                                   (LOGPEN 0 0 0) 1 
COMMENT                                   (LOGFONT 46 17 0 0 700 0 0 0 0 3 2 1 34 
COMMENT                                    "Arial") 1.74233 0.666667 0 "T7 Terminator" 
COMMENT                                   "@N" 1 16.5701 1.74233 0 -10 5.64467 1.07399 
COMMENT                                   #155#)) (CObjectList)) 
COMMENT                      #157=(CGroupWidget 
COMMENT                            (CWidget 103 (7 103 0) 1 2 0 0 Nil 1701605229 100) 
COMMENT                            (CObjectList 
COMMENT                             #158=(CScratch 
COMMENT                                   (CWidget 0 (3 #4# 0) 1 2 0 0 #96# 1 100) 
COMMENT                                   (LOGPEN 0 8 13395507) 10 1 6.25053 1.9 
COMMENT                                   0.082322 1) 
COMMENT                             #159=(CLabel (CWidget 0 (0 0) 1 2 0 0 #88# 8 100) 
COMMENT                                   (LOGPEN 0 0 0) 1 
COMMENT                                   (LOGFONT 46 17 0 0 700 0 0 0 0 3 2 1 34 
COMMENT                                    "Arial") 1.74233 0.666667 0 "lac operator" 
COMMENT                                   "@N" 1 4.08356 15.681 0 -10 4.84542 1.07399 
COMMENT                                   #158#) 
COMMENT                             #160=(CScratch 
COMMENT                                   (CWidget 0 (3 #10# 0) 1 2 0 0 #96# 1 100) 
COMMENT                                   (LOGPEN 0 8 13395507) 10 1 5.81715 1.9 
COMMENT                                   0.082322 1) 
COMMENT                             #161=(CLabel 
COMMENT                                   (CWidget 0 (0 0) 1 2 0 0 #88# 1809 100) 
COMMENT                                   (LOGPEN 0 0 0) 1 
COMMENT                                   (LOGFONT 46 17 0 0 700 0 0 0 0 3 2 1 34 
COMMENT                                    "Arial") 1.74233 0.666667 0 "lac operator" 
COMMENT                                   "@N" 1 14.5475 6.96932 0 -10 4.84542 1.07399 
COMMENT                                   #160#)) (CObjectList))) (CObjectList)) 
COMMENT               #162=(CGroupWidget (CWidget 11 (8 0) 1 2 0 0 Nil -807 100) 
COMMENT                     (CObjectList 
COMMENT                      #163=(CGroupWidget 
COMMENT                            (CWidget 4 (10 #1# 0) 1 2 0 0 Nil -600 100) 
COMMENT                            (CObjectList 
COMMENT                             #164=(CScratch 
COMMENT                                   (CWidget 1 (1 #1# 1) 1 2 0 0 #95# 0 100) 
COMMENT                                   (LOGPEN 0 6 10053171) 8 1 1.93051 1.9 
COMMENT                                   0.082322 1) 
COMMENT                             #165=(CLabel (CWidget 0 (0 0) 1 2 0 0 #87# 8 100) 
COMMENT                                   (LOGPEN 0 0 13408563) 1 
COMMENT                                   (LOGFONT 38 14 0 0 400 0 0 0 0 3 2 1 18 
COMMENT                                    "Georgia") 1.74233 0.555556 0 
COMMENT                                   "{\\i Bbs}I (4410)" "@N (@S)" 5 -14.9073 
COMMENT                                   -5.22699 0 -10 4.39585 0.974079 #164#) 
COMMENT                             #166=(CScratch 
COMMENT                                   (CWidget 2 (1 #1# 2) 1 2 0 0 #95# 1 100) 
COMMENT                                   (LOGPEN 0 6 10053171) 8 1 1.57593 1.9 
COMMENT                                   0.082322 1) 
COMMENT                             #167=(CLabel 
COMMENT                                   (CWidget 0 (0 0) 1 2 0 0 #87# 1072 100) 
COMMENT                                   (LOGPEN 0 0 13408563) 1 
COMMENT                                   (LOGFONT 38 14 0 0 400 0 0 0 0 3 2 1 18 
COMMENT                                    "Georgia") 1.74233 0.555556 0 
COMMENT                                   "{\\i Bbs}I (4770)" "@N (@S)" 5 -15.6006 0 0 
COMMENT                                   -10 4.39585 0.974079 #166#) 
COMMENT                             #168=(CScratch 
COMMENT                                   (CWidget 3 (1 #1# 3) 1 2 0 0 #95# 0 100) 
COMMENT                                   (LOGPEN 0 6 10053171) 8 1 1.20756 1.9 
COMMENT                                   0.082322 1) 
COMMENT                             #169=(CLabel 
COMMENT                                   (CWidget 0 (0 0) 1 2 0 0 #87# 1766203493 100) 
COMMENT                                   (LOGPEN 0 0 13408563) 1 
COMMENT                                   (LOGFONT 38 14 0 0 400 0 0 0 0 3 2 1 18 
COMMENT                                    "Georgia") 1.74233 0.555556 0 
COMMENT                                   "{\\i Bbs}I (5144)" "@N (@S)" 5 -14.8731 
COMMENT                                   5.22699 0 -10 4.34589 0.974079 #168#) 
COMMENT                             #170=(CScratch 
COMMENT                                   (CWidget 4 (1 #1# 4) 1 2 0 0 #95# 0 100) 
COMMENT                                   (LOGPEN 0 6 10053171) 8 1 0.873656 1.9 
COMMENT                                   0.082322 1) 
COMMENT                             #171=(CLabel 
COMMENT                                   (CWidget 0 (0 0) 1 2 0 0 #87# 1263 100) 
COMMENT                                   (LOGPEN 0 0 13408563) 1 
COMMENT                                   (LOGFONT 38 14 0 0 400 0 0 0 0 3 2 1 18 
COMMENT                                    "Georgia") 1.74233 0.555556 0 
COMMENT                                   "{\\i Bbs}I (5483)" "@N (@S)" 5 -12.9063 
COMMENT                                   8.71165 0 -10 4.34589 0.974079 #170#)) 
COMMENT                            (CObjectList))) (CObjectList)) 
COMMENT               #172=(CGroupWidget (CWidget 14 (16 0) 1 2 0 0 Nil -782 100) 
COMMENT                     (CObjectList) (CObjectList)) 
COMMENT               #173=(CGroupWidget (CWidget 12 (0 0) 1 2 0 0 Nil -670 100) 
COMMENT                     (CObjectList) (CObjectList))) (CObjectList))) 
COMMENT       (CSeqView 10 10 (CObjectList) (CObList) 1 (CObList)) (CObList) 87462704 
COMMENT       (CStringList) 2082602632 0 (CObList)))
FEATURES             Location/Qualifiers
     misc_feature    1..4
                     /vntifkey="21"
                     /label=Adapter\ATGG
     promoter        5..21
                     /vntifkey="30"
                     /label=T7\promoter
     operon          24..47
                     /vntifkey="103"
                     /label=lac\operator
     misc_feature    441..444
                     /vntifkey="21"
                     /label=Adapter\CCCT
     terminator      393..440
                     /vntifkey="43"
                     /label=T7\terminator
     misc_feature    1358..1361
                     /vntifkey="21"
                     /label=Adapter\AGCG
     misc_feature    1362..6369
                     /vntifkey="21"
                     /label=pET28a\backbone
     promoter        445..461
                     /vntifkey="30"
                     /label=T7\Promoter
     operon          464..487
                     /vntifkey="103"
                     /label=lac\operator
     terminator      1310..1357
                     /vntifkey="43"
                     /label=T7\Terminator
     CDS             86..388
                     /vntifkey="4"
                     /label=gra_prec_WP_035921188.1
     CDS             502..1305
                     /vntifkey="4"
                     /label=gra_WP_035921188.1
BASE COUNT     1477 a      1685 c      1673 g      1534 t 
ORIGIN
        1 atggtaatac gactcactat aggggaattg tgagcggata acaattccaa ggagatatac 
       61 aatgcaccac caccaccacc acgcaatgac aatcccagat atcgtggaca ccccagccgt 
      121 ggcaccgggt cgccgttccc tgtatgatat cttggcgcaa gaaatcgatg gcgagctcga 
      181 tggcccttat ttgacgacct cgaccagtgt cgagactact gatgccgatc cggtgatcgt 
      241 atttagctaa ctggatcgaa tgcagaatca tgcatcgtac cactgtgttc gtgtcatcta 
      301 ggacgggcgc aaaggatata taattcaatt aagaatacct tatattattg tacacctacc 
      361 ggtcaccagc caacaatgtg cggatggccg gtctagcata accccttggg gcctctaaac 
      421 gggtcttgag gggttttttg cccttaatac gactcactat aggggaattg tgagcggata 
      481 acaattccaa ggagatatac aatgatccaa gttgaatctg tgggcgggca aggattagta 
      541 gacctgggca gtgcgcaccg cggttggatc cgtcgtccgc tgccgcctgc gtggaatcac 
      601 ggtgttgtga cgggtagcaa acagtcggct atcaacagcg gttggcagag tctggtggcg 
      661 tttcttgccc gcaatccccg ttgttcatgg ctgacaggtt tcgatgccct gttgagtgcg 
      721 gaaaataaat taacccaggg cgtggcggca tctagcttag gcatcgaagc acctcgtacg 
      781 tttgtagggg atgtcctgga tggagatctg cctgatgtgg aactggtggt ggccaaaccc 
      841 ctcggtatgg aactcttttg gttggatcgc agccgcagtt taaaggtgtt tgcttccgct 
      901 atcgatccgc gcgatcctgt gattcgtgct catctgagcg gctcgccgtt cttgcttcaa 
      961 actaaactta ccgcgcgccg tcatctgcgc gtggtaacgg ttgcagaccg ctcttgggct 
     1021 tttgaattag atgccgtagg cttaccgctg gattggcgca ttgacccctc ggcgcaccat 
     1081 agctggaaat ttactcgtgc gaccgcgatc gaacgccagg ccctgcagat tgcggcagca 
     1141 atgtctgtgc gtttctcaag ccaagattgg attgaaaacg atgatggtgc gttctttatt 
     1201 gacctgaatc ccggcggtca atggttattt cttcccgaac cgcatacagc ggaagttgcc 
     1261 gcacagattg cgagttggct gagtggagat actcacctga cataacggtc tagcataacc 
     1321 ccttggggcc tctaaacggg tcttgagggg ttttttgagc gctgaaagga ggaactatat 
     1381 ccggattggc gaatgggnnn nnnnnnnnnn nnnnnnnnnn nnnnnnnnnn nnnnnnnnnn 
     1441 nnnnnnnnnn nnnnnnnnnn nnnnnnnnnn nnnnnnnnnn nnnnnnnnnn nnnnnnnnnn 
     1501 nnnnnnnnnn nnnnnnnnnn ncnnnnnnnn nnnnnnnnnn nnnnnnnnnn nnnnnnnnnn 
     1561 nnnnnnnnnn nnnnnnnnnn nnnnnnnnnn nnnnnnnnnn nnnnnnnnnn nnnannnnnn 
     1621 nnnnnnnnnn nnnnnnnnnn nnnnnnnnnn nnnnnnnnnn nnncctttga cgttggagtc 
     1681 cacgttcttt nnnnnnnnnn nnnnnnnnnn nnnnnnnnnn nnnnnnnacc ctatctcggt 
     1741 ctattctttt gatttataag ggattttgcc gatttcggcc tattggttaa aaaatgagct 
     1801 gatttaacaa aaatttaacg cgaattttaa caaaatatta acgtttacaa tttcaggtgg 
     1861 cacttttcgg ggaaatgtgc gcggaacccc tatttgttta tttttctaaa tacattcaaa 
     1921 tatgtatccg ctcatgaatt aattcttaga aaaactcatc gagcatcaaa tgaaactgca 
     1981 atttattcat atcaggatta tcaataccat atttttgaaa aagccgtttc tgtaatgaag 
     2041 gagaaaactc accgaggcag ttccatagga tggcaagatc ctggtatcgg tctgcgattc 
     2101 cgactcgtcc aacatcaata caacctatta atttcccctc gtcaaaaata aggttatcaa 
     2161 gtgagaaatc accatgagtg acgactgaat ccggtgagaa tggcaaaagt ttatgcattt 
     2221 ctttccagac ttgttcaaca ggccagccat tacgctcgtc atcaaaatca ctcgcatcaa 
     2281 ccaaaccgtt attcattcgt gattgcgcct gagcgagacg aaatacgcga tcgctgttaa 
     2341 aaggacaatt acaaacagga atcgaatgca accggcgcag gaacactgcc agcgcatcaa 
     2401 caatattttc acctgaatca ggatattctt ctaatacctg gaatgctgtt ttcccgggga 
     2461 tcgcagtggt gagtaaccat gcatcatcag gagtacggat aaaatgcttg atggtcggaa 
     2521 gaggcataaa ttccgtcagc cagtttagtc tgaccatctc atctgtaaca tcattggcaa 
     2581 cgctaccttt gccatgtttc agaaacaact ctggcgcatc gggcttccca tacaatcgat 
     2641 agattgtcgc acctgattgc ccgacattat cgcgagccca tttataccca tataaatcag 
     2701 catccatgtt ggaatttaat cgcggcctag agcaagacgt ttcccgttga atatggctca 
     2761 taacacccct tgtattactg tttatgtaag cagacagttt tattgttcat gaccaaaatc 
     2821 ccttaacgtg agttttcgtt ccactgagcg tcagaccccg tagaaaagat caaaggatct 
     2881 tcttgagatc ctttttttct gcgcgtaatc tgctgcttgc aaacaaaaaa accaccgcta 
     2941 ccagcggtgg tttgtttgcc ggatcaagag ctaccaactc tttttccgaa ggtaactggc 
     3001 ttcagcagag cgcagatacc aaatactgtc cttctagtgt agccgtagtt aggccaccac 
     3061 ttcaagaact ctgtagcacc gcctacatac ctcgctctgc taatcctgtt accagtggct 
     3121 gctgccagtg gcgataagtc gtgtcttacc gggttggact caagacgata gttaccggat 
     3181 aaggcgcagc ggtcgggctg aacggggggt tcgtgcacac agcccagctt ggagcgaacg 
     3241 acctacaccg aactgagata cctacagcgt gagctatgag aaagcgccac gcttcccgaa 
     3301 gggagaaagg cggacaggta tccggtaagc ggcagggtcg gaacaggaga gcgcacgagg 
     3361 gagcttccag ggggaaacgc ctggtatctt tatagtcctg tcgggtttcg ccacctctga 
     3421 cttgagcgtc gatttttgtg atgctcgtca ggggggcgga gcctatggaa aaacgccagc 
     3481 aacgcggcct ttttacggtt cctggccttt tgctggcctt ttgctcacat gttctttcct 
     3541 gcgttatccc ctgattctgt ggataaccgt attaccgcct ttgagtgagc tgataccgct 
     3601 cgccgcagcc gaacgaccga gcgcagcgag tcagtgagcg aggaagcgga agagcgcctg 
     3661 atgcggtatt ttctccttac gcatctgtgc ggtatttcac accgcatata tggtgcactc 
     3721 tcagtacaat ctgctctgat gccgcatagt taagccagta tacactccgc tatcgctacg 
     3781 tgactgggtc atggctgcgc cccgacaccc gccaacaccc gctgacgcgc cctgacgggc 
     3841 ttgtctgctc ccggcatccg cttacagaca agctgtgacc gtctccggga gctgcatgtg 
     3901 tcagaggttt tcaccgtcat caccgaaacg cgcgaggcag ctgcggtaaa gctcatcagc 
     3961 gtggtcgtga agcgattcac agatgtctgc ctgttcatcc gcgtccagct cgttgagttt 
     4021 ctccagaagc gttaatgtct ggcttctgat aaagcgggcc atgttaaggg cggttttttc 
     4081 ctgtttggtc actgatgcct ccgtgtaagg gggatttctg ttcatggggg taatgatacc 
     4141 gatgaaacga gagaggatgc tcacgatacg ggttactgat gatgaacatg cccggttact 
     4201 ggaacgttgt gagggtaaac aactggcggt atggatgcgg cgggaccaga gaaaaatcac 
     4261 tcagggtcaa tgccagcgct tcgttaatac agatgtaggt gttccacagg gtagccagca 
     4321 gcatcctgcg atgcagatcc ggaacataat ggtgcagggc gctgacttcc gcgtttccag 
     4381 actttacgaa acacggaaac cgaagaccat tcatgttgtt gctcaggtcg cagacgtttt 
     4441 gcagcagcag tcgcttcacg ttcgctcgcg tatcggtgat tcattctgct aaccagtaag 
     4501 gcaaccccgc cagcctagcc gggtcctcaa cgacaggagc acgatcatgc gcacccgtgg 
     4561 ggccgccatg ccggcgataa tggcctgctt ctcgccgaaa cgtttggtgg cgggaccagt 
     4621 gacgaaggct tgagcgaggg cgtgcaagat tccgaatacc gcaagcgaca ggccgatcat 
     4681 cgtcgcgctc cagcgaaagc ggtcctcgcc gaaaatgacc cagagcgctg ccggcacctg 
     4741 tcctacgagt tgcatgataa agaagacagt cataagtgcg gcgacgatag tcatgccccg 
     4801 cgcccaccgg aaggagctga ctgggttgaa ggctctcaag ggcatcggtc gagatcccgg 
     4861 tgcctaatga gtgagctaac ttacattaat tgcgttgcgc tcactgcccg ctttccagtc 
     4921 gggaaacctg tcgtgccagc tgcattaatg aatcggccaa cgcgcgggga gaggcggttt 
     4981 gcgtattggg cgccagggtg gtttttcttt tcaccagtga gacgggcaac agctgattgc 
     5041 ccttcaccgc ctggccctga gagagttgca gcaagcggtc cacgctggtt tgccccagca 
     5101 ggcgaaaatc ctgtttgatg gtggttaacg gcgggatata acatgagctg tcttcggtat 
     5161 cgtcgtatcc cactaccgag atatccgcac caacgcgcag cccggactcg gtaatggcgc 
     5221 gcattgcgcc cagcgccatc tgatcgttgg caaccagcat cgcagtggga acgatgccct 
     5281 cattcagcat ttgcatggtt tgttgaaaac cggacatggc actccagtcg ccttcccgtt 
     5341 ccgctatcgg ctgaatttga ttgcgagtga gatatttatg ccagccagcc agacgcagac 
     5401 gcgccgagac agaacttaat gggcccgcta acagcgcgat ttgctggtga cccaatgcga 
     5461 ccagatgctc cacgcccagt cgcgtaccgt cttcatggga gaaaataata ctgttgatgg 
     5521 gtgtctggtc agagacatca agaaataacg ccggaacatt agtgcaggca gcttccacag 
     5581 caatggcatc ctggtcatcc agcggatagt taatgatcag cccactgacg cgttgcgcga 
     5641 gaagattgtg caccgccgct ttacaggctt cgacgccgct tcgttctacc atcgacacca 
     5701 ccacgctggc acccagttga tcggcgcgag atttaatcgc cgcgacaatt tgcgacggcg 
     5761 cgtgcagggc cagactggag gtggcaacgc caatcagcaa cgactgtttg cccgccagtt 
     5821 gttgtgccac gcggttggga atgtaattca gctccgccat cgccgcttcc actttttccc 
     5881 gcgttttcgc agaaacgtgg ctggcctggt tcaccacgcg ggaaacggtc tgataagaga 
     5941 caccggcata ctctgcgaca tcgtataacg ttactggttt cacattcacc accctgaatt 
     6001 gactctcttc cgggcgctat catgccatac cgcgaaaggt tttgcgccat tcgatggtgt 
     6061 ccgggatctc gacgctctcc cttatgcgac tcctgcatta ggaagcagcc cagtagtagg 
     6121 ttgaggccgt tgagcaccgc cgccgcaagg aatggtgcat gcaaggagat ggcgcccaac 
     6181 agtcccccgg ccacggggcc tgccaccata cccacgccga aacaagcgct catgagcccg 
     6241 aagtggcgag cccgatcttc cccatcggtg atgtcggcga tataggcgcc agcaaccgca 
     6301 cctgtggcgc cggtgatgcc ggccacgatg cgtccggcgt agaggatcga gatctcgatc 
     6361 ccgcgaaat 
//
