# Supplementary material for: A scalable platform to discover antimicrobials of ribosomal origin
Source: Nat Commun. 2022 Oct 17;13:6135. doi: 10.1038/s41467-022-33890-w (PMC9576775; doi:10.1038/s41467-022-33890-w)
Supplement: Supplementary file 5 — Supplementary Data 2 [file 41467_2022_33890_MOESM5_ESM.zip › Supplementary Data 2/21.gb]

LOCUS       pET28a\CrtE\B\I\T7\promtoer\and\terminator\with\spacers        6939 bp    DNA     circular     29-MAR-2016
SOURCE      
  ORGANISM  
COMMENT     This file is created by Vector NTI
            http://www.invitrogen.com/
COMMENT     ORIGDB|GenBank
COMMENT     VNTDATE|-11171271|
COMMENT     VNTDBDATE|-11171271|
COMMENT     LSOWNER|
COMMENT     VNTNAME|pET28a CrtE B I T7 promtoer and terminator with spacers|
COMMENT     VNTAUTHORNAME|Demo User|
COMMENT     Vector_NTI_Display_Data_(Do_Not_Edit!)
COMMENT     (SXF 
COMMENT      (CGexDoc "pET28a CrtE B I T7 promtoer and terminator with spacers" 0 6939 
COMMENT       (CDBMol 0 0 1 1 1 0 0 0 0 "" "" 0 0 0 0 (CObList) (CObList) (CObList) 
COMMENT        (CObList) -1 "") 
COMMENT       (CDocSetData 1 1 0 0 0 0 "MAIN" 1 1 1 1 0 0 1 1 0 1 10 10 4294967295 50 0 
COMMENT        1 0 (CHomObj 0 0 0 3 75) (CWordArray) (CWordArray) 
COMMENT        (CStringList "BsaI" "BbsI") (CStringList "atg" "gtg") 
COMMENT        (CStringList "taa" "tga" "tag") (CObList) 1 "{(0,1),2}" 0 0 "" 0 
COMMENT        4294967295 0 0 0 0 0 0 0 "MAIN" 0 0 30 0 
COMMENT        (CProteinMotifSearchObject 70 20 1 1 1 1 0 0 1 0 0 0 0 0)) 
COMMENT       (CMolPar 0 0 1 2763 2763 1 6939 0 0 0 0 0 0 0 0) (CStringList) 
COMMENT       (CStringList) (CObList) (COAPar 25 250 50 0 6 4 3 7) 
COMMENT       (COAPar 25 250 50 0 6 4 3 7) (COAPar 25 250 50 0 6 4 3 7) 
COMMENT       (CObList #0=(CRSite (CStringList) "BsaI" "ggtctc" 8 12 0 0 "") 
COMMENT        #1=(CRSite (CStringList) "BbsI" "gaagac" 9 13 4 4980 0 5340 0 5714 1 
COMMENT            6053 1 0 "")) 
COMMENT       (CObList 
COMMENT        #2=(CFSignal (CObList) "Adapter ATGG" 21 0 0 1 4 0 (CStringList) 
COMMENT            (CStringList) 1 1 1 1 "1..4") 
COMMENT        #3=(CFSignal (CObList) "T7 promoter" 30 0 0 5 21 0 (CStringList) 
COMMENT            (CStringList) 1 1 1 1 "5..21") 
COMMENT        #4=(CFSignal (CObList) "lac operator" 103 0 0 24 47 0 (CStringList) 
COMMENT            (CStringList) 1 1 1 1 "24..47") 
COMMENT        #5=(CFSignal (CObList) "Adapter CCCT" 21 0 0 441 444 0 (CStringList) 
COMMENT            (CStringList) 1 1 1 1 "441..444") 
COMMENT        #6=(CFSignal (CObList) "T7 terminator" 43 0 0 393 440 0 (CStringList) 
COMMENT            (CStringList) 1 1 1 1 "393..440") 
COMMENT        #7=(CFSignal (CObList) "Adapter AGCG" 21 0 0 1928 1931 0 (CStringList) 
COMMENT            (CStringList) 1 1 1 1 "3348..3351") 
COMMENT        #8=(CFSignal (CObList) "pET28a backbone" 21 0 0 1932 6939 0 
COMMENT            (CStringList) (CStringList) 1 1 1 1 "3352..8359") 
COMMENT        #9=(CFSignal (CObList) "T7 Promoter" 30 0 0 445 461 0 (CStringList) 
COMMENT            (CStringList) 1 1 1 1 "445..461") 
COMMENT        #10=(CFSignal (CObList) "lac operator" 103 0 0 464 487 0 (CStringList) 
COMMENT             (CStringList) 1 1 1 1 "464..487") 
COMMENT        #11=(CFSignal (CObList) "T7 Terminator" 43 0 0 1880 1927 0 (CStringList) 
COMMENT             (CStringList) 1 1 1 1 "2321..2368") 
COMMENT        #12=(CFSignal (CObList) "ran_prec_AEY67466.1" 4 0 0 86 388 0 
COMMENT             (CStringList) (CStringList) 1 1 1 1 "") 
COMMENT        #13=(CFSignal (CObList) "ran_AEY67466.1" 4 0 0 502 1875 0 (CStringList) 
COMMENT             (CStringList) 1 1 1 1 "")) (CObList) (CObList) (CObList) (CObList) 
COMMENT       (CObList) (CObList) 
COMMENT       (CTextView 0 
COMMENT        #14=(CGroupPar (CParagraph 0 (0 0) 1 2 0 0 180) 
COMMENT             (CObjectList 
COMMENT              #15=(CRefLinePar 
COMMENT                   (CLinePar (CParagraph 0 (0 0) 0 2 0 0 233) 
COMMENT                    "pET28a CrtE B I T7 promtoer and terminator with spacers" 2) 
COMMENT                   5 "" 0 4) 
COMMENT              #16=(CFolderPar 
COMMENT                   (CGroupPar (CParagraph 1 (0 0) 1 1 0 0 178) 
COMMENT                    (CObjectList 
COMMENT                     #17=(CLinePar (CParagraph 0 (0 0) 1 2 1 0 180) 
COMMENT                          "DNA 'pET28a CrtE B I T7 promtoer and terminator with spacers'" 
COMMENT                          1) 
COMMENT                     #18=(CLinePar (CParagraph 0 (0 0) 1 2 1 0 180) 
COMMENT                          "Local object" 1) 
COMMENT                     #19=(CLinePar (CParagraph 0 (0 0) 1 2 1 0 180) 
COMMENT                          "Created: 03/29/16 07:06PM" 1) 
COMMENT                     #20=(CLinePar (CParagraph 0 (0 0) 1 2 1 0 180) 
COMMENT                          "Last Modified: 03/29/16 07:06PM" 1) 
COMMENT                     #21=(CLinePar (CParagraph 0 (0 0) 1 2 1 0 180) 
COMMENT                          "length: 6939 bp" 1) 
COMMENT                     #22=(CLinePar (CParagraph 0 (0 0) 1 2 1 0 180) 
COMMENT                          "storage type: Basic" 1) 
COMMENT                     #23=(CLinePar (CParagraph 0 (0 0) 1 2 1 0 180) 
COMMENT                          "form: Circular" 1))) "General Description") 
COMMENT              #24=(CFolderPar 
COMMENT                   (CGroupPar (CParagraph 2 (0 0) 1 1 0 0 178) 
COMMENT                    (CObjectList 
COMMENT                     #25=(CLinePar (CParagraph 0 (0 0) 1 2 1 0 180) 
COMMENT                          "Original Source Database: GenBank" 1) 
COMMENT                     #26=(CLinePar (CParagraph 0 (0 0) 1 2 1 0 180) 
COMMENT                          "Modification Date in the Original DB: 29-MAR-2016" 1))) 
COMMENT                   "Standard Fields") 
COMMENT              #27=(CRefLinePar 
COMMENT                   (CLinePar (CParagraph 0 (0 0) 0 2 0 0 233) "Comments" 2) 1 "" 
COMMENT                   0 0) 
COMMENT              #28=(CFolderPar 
COMMENT                   (CGroupPar (CParagraph 8 (0 0) 1 2 0 0 178) (CObjectList)) 
COMMENT                   "Annotations") 
COMMENT              #29=(CFolderPar 
COMMENT                   (CGroupPar (CParagraph 12 (6 0) 1 1 0 0 178) 
COMMENT                    (CObjectList 
COMMENT                     #30=(CFolderPar 
COMMENT                          (CGroupPar (CParagraph 4 (7 4 0) 1 1 1 0 178) 
COMMENT                           (CObjectList 
COMMENT                            #31=(CFolderPar 
COMMENT                                 (CGroupPar 
COMMENT                                  (CParagraph 86 (3 #12# 0) 1 2 2 0 327) 
COMMENT                                  (CObjectList 
COMMENT                                   #32=(CLinePar 
COMMENT                                        (CParagraph 0 (0 0) 1 2 3 0 180) 
COMMENT                                        "Start: 86    End: 388 " 1))) 
COMMENT                                 "ran_prec_AEY67466.1") 
COMMENT                            #33=(CFolderPar 
COMMENT                                 (CGroupPar 
COMMENT                                  (CParagraph 502 (3 #13# 0) 1 2 2 0 327) 
COMMENT                                  (CObjectList 
COMMENT                                   #34=(CLinePar 
COMMENT                                        (CParagraph 0 (0 0) 1 2 3 0 180) 
COMMENT                                        "Start: 502   End: 1875" 1))) 
COMMENT                                 "ran_AEY67466.1"))) "CDS (2 total)") 
COMMENT                     #35=(CFolderPar 
COMMENT                          (CGroupPar (CParagraph 21 (7 21 0) 1 1 1 0 178) 
COMMENT                           (CObjectList 
COMMENT                            #36=(CFolderPar 
COMMENT                                 (CGroupPar (CParagraph 1 (3 #2# 0) 1 2 2 0 194) 
COMMENT                                  (CObjectList 
COMMENT                                   #37=(CLinePar 
COMMENT                                        (CParagraph 0 (0 0) 1 2 3 0 180) 
COMMENT                                        "Start: 1     End: 4   " 1) 
COMMENT                                   #38=(CLinePar 
COMMENT                                        (CParagraph 0 (0 0) 1 2 3 0 180) 
COMMENT                                        "Original Location Description:" 1) 
COMMENT                                   #39=(CLinePar 
COMMENT                                        (CParagraph 0 (0 0) 1 2 3 0 180) 
COMMENT                                        "   1..4" 1))) "Adapter ATGG") 
COMMENT                            #40=(CFolderPar 
COMMENT                                 (CGroupPar 
COMMENT                                  (CParagraph 441 (3 #5# 0) 1 2 2 0 194) 
COMMENT                                  (CObjectList 
COMMENT                                   #41=(CLinePar 
COMMENT                                        (CParagraph 0 (0 0) 1 2 3 0 180) 
COMMENT                                        "Start: 441   End: 444 " 1) 
COMMENT                                   #42=(CLinePar 
COMMENT                                        (CParagraph 0 (0 0) 1 2 3 0 180) 
COMMENT                                        "Original Location Description:" 1) 
COMMENT                                   #43=(CLinePar 
COMMENT                                        (CParagraph 0 (0 0) 1 2 3 0 180) 
COMMENT                                        "   441..444" 1))) "Adapter CCCT") 
COMMENT                            #44=(CFolderPar 
COMMENT                                 (CGroupPar 
COMMENT                                  (CParagraph 1928 (3 #7# 0) 1 2 2 0 194) 
COMMENT                                  (CObjectList 
COMMENT                                   #45=(CLinePar 
COMMENT                                        (CParagraph 0 (0 0) 1 2 3 0 180) 
COMMENT                                        "Start: 1928  End: 1931" 1) 
COMMENT                                   #46=(CLinePar 
COMMENT                                        (CParagraph 0 (0 0) 1 2 3 0 180) 
COMMENT                                        "Original Location Description:" 1) 
COMMENT                                   #47=(CLinePar 
COMMENT                                        (CParagraph 0 (0 0) 1 2 3 0 180) 
COMMENT                                        "   3348..3351" 1))) "Adapter AGCG") 
COMMENT                            #48=(CFolderPar 
COMMENT                                 (CGroupPar 
COMMENT                                  (CParagraph 1932 (3 #8# 0) 1 2 2 0 194) 
COMMENT                                  (CObjectList 
COMMENT                                   #49=(CLinePar 
COMMENT                                        (CParagraph 0 (0 0) 1 2 3 0 180) 
COMMENT                                        "Start: 1932  End: 6939" 1) 
COMMENT                                   #50=(CLinePar 
COMMENT                                        (CParagraph 0 (0 0) 1 2 3 0 180) 
COMMENT                                        "Original Location Description:" 1) 
COMMENT                                   #51=(CLinePar 
COMMENT                                        (CParagraph 0 (0 0) 1 2 3 0 180) 
COMMENT                                        "   3352..8359" 1))) "pET28a backbone"))) 
COMMENT                          "Misc. Feature (4 total)") 
COMMENT                     #52=(CFolderPar 
COMMENT                          (CGroupPar (CParagraph 30 (7 30 0) 1 1 1 0 178) 
COMMENT                           (CObjectList 
COMMENT                            #53=(CFolderPar 
COMMENT                                 (CGroupPar (CParagraph 5 (3 #3# 0) 1 2 2 0 194) 
COMMENT                                  (CObjectList 
COMMENT                                   #54=(CLinePar 
COMMENT                                        (CParagraph 0 (0 0) 1 2 3 0 180) 
COMMENT                                        "Start: 5     End: 21  " 1) 
COMMENT                                   #55=(CLinePar 
COMMENT                                        (CParagraph 0 (0 0) 1 2 3 0 180) 
COMMENT                                        "Original Location Description:" 1) 
COMMENT                                   #56=(CLinePar 
COMMENT                                        (CParagraph 0 (0 0) 1 2 3 0 180) 
COMMENT                                        "   5..21" 1))) "T7 promoter") 
COMMENT                            #57=(CFolderPar 
COMMENT                                 (CGroupPar 
COMMENT                                  (CParagraph 445 (3 #9# 0) 1 2 2 0 194) 
COMMENT                                  (CObjectList 
COMMENT                                   #58=(CLinePar 
COMMENT                                        (CParagraph 0 (0 0) 1 2 3 0 180) 
COMMENT                                        "Start: 445   End: 461 " 1) 
COMMENT                                   #59=(CLinePar 
COMMENT                                        (CParagraph 0 (0 0) 1 2 3 0 180) 
COMMENT                                        "Original Location Description:" 1) 
COMMENT                                   #60=(CLinePar 
COMMENT                                        (CParagraph 0 (0 0) 1 2 3 0 180) 
COMMENT                                        "   445..461" 1))) "T7 Promoter"))) 
COMMENT                          "Promoter Prokaryotic (2 total)") 
COMMENT                     #61=(CFolderPar 
COMMENT                          (CGroupPar (CParagraph 43 (7 43 0) 1 1 1 0 178) 
COMMENT                           (CObjectList 
COMMENT                            #62=(CFolderPar 
COMMENT                                 (CGroupPar 
COMMENT                                  (CParagraph 393 (3 #6# 0) 1 2 2 0 194) 
COMMENT                                  (CObjectList 
COMMENT                                   #63=(CLinePar 
COMMENT                                        (CParagraph 0 (0 0) 1 2 3 0 180) 
COMMENT                                        "Start: 393   End: 440 " 1) 
COMMENT                                   #64=(CLinePar 
COMMENT                                        (CParagraph 0 (0 0) 1 2 3 0 180) 
COMMENT                                        "Original Location Description:" 1) 
COMMENT                                   #65=(CLinePar 
COMMENT                                        (CParagraph 0 (0 0) 1 2 3 0 180) 
COMMENT                                        "   393..440" 1))) "T7 terminator") 
COMMENT                            #66=(CFolderPar 
COMMENT                                 (CGroupPar 
COMMENT                                  (CParagraph 1880 (3 #11# 0) 1 2 2 0 194) 
COMMENT                                  (CObjectList 
COMMENT                                   #67=(CLinePar 
COMMENT                                        (CParagraph 0 (0 0) 1 2 3 0 180) 
COMMENT                                        "Start: 1880  End: 1927" 1) 
COMMENT                                   #68=(CLinePar 
COMMENT                                        (CParagraph 0 (0 0) 1 2 3 0 180) 
COMMENT                                        "Original Location Description:" 1) 
COMMENT                                   #69=(CLinePar 
COMMENT                                        (CParagraph 0 (0 0) 1 2 3 0 180) 
COMMENT                                        "   2321..2368" 1))) "T7 Terminator"))) 
COMMENT                          "Terminator (2 total)") 
COMMENT                     #70=(CFolderPar 
COMMENT                          (CGroupPar (CParagraph 103 (7 103 0) 1 1 1 0 178) 
COMMENT                           (CObjectList 
COMMENT                            #71=(CFolderPar 
COMMENT                                 (CGroupPar 
COMMENT                                  (CParagraph 24 (3 #4# 0) 1 2 2 0 194) 
COMMENT                                  (CObjectList 
COMMENT                                   #72=(CLinePar 
COMMENT                                        (CParagraph 0 (0 0) 1 2 3 0 180) 
COMMENT                                        "Start: 24    End: 47  " 1) 
COMMENT                                   #73=(CLinePar 
COMMENT                                        (CParagraph 0 (0 0) 1 2 3 0 180) 
COMMENT                                        "Original Location Description:" 1) 
COMMENT                                   #74=(CLinePar 
COMMENT                                        (CParagraph 0 (0 0) 1 2 3 0 180) 
COMMENT                                        "   24..47" 1))) "lac operator") 
COMMENT                            #75=(CFolderPar 
COMMENT                                 (CGroupPar 
COMMENT                                  (CParagraph 464 (3 #10# 0) 1 2 2 0 194) 
COMMENT                                  (CObjectList 
COMMENT                                   #76=(CLinePar 
COMMENT                                        (CParagraph 0 (0 0) 1 2 3 0 180) 
COMMENT                                        "Start: 464   End: 487 " 1) 
COMMENT                                   #77=(CLinePar 
COMMENT                                        (CParagraph 0 (0 0) 1 2 3 0 180) 
COMMENT                                        "Original Location Description:" 1) 
COMMENT                                   #78=(CLinePar 
COMMENT                                        (CParagraph 0 (0 0) 1 2 3 0 180) 
COMMENT                                        "   464..487" 1))) "lac operator"))) 
COMMENT                          "Operon (2 total)"))) "Feature Map") 
COMMENT              #79=(CFolderPar 
COMMENT                   (CGroupPar (CParagraph 13 (0 0) 1 1 0 0 178) 
COMMENT                    (CObjectList 
COMMENT                     #80=(CRSFolderPar 
COMMENT                          (CFolderPar 
COMMENT                           (CGroupPar (CParagraph 100465144 (8 0) 1 1 1 0 178) 
COMMENT                            (CObjectList 
COMMENT                             #81=(CGroupPar 
COMMENT                                  (CParagraph 0 (10 #1# 0) 1 2 2 0 180) 
COMMENT                                  (CObjectList 
COMMENT                                   #82=(CLinePar 
COMMENT                                        (CParagraph 0 (1 #1# 1) 1 2 2 0 191) 
COMMENT                                        " N1: 4980 " 1) 
COMMENT                                   #83=(CLinePar 
COMMENT                                        (CParagraph 0 (1 #1# 2) 1 2 2 0 191) 
COMMENT                                        " N2: 5340 " 1) 
COMMENT                                   #84=(CLinePar 
COMMENT                                        (CParagraph 0 (1 #1# 3) 1 2 2 0 191) 
COMMENT                                        " N3: 5714 (on complementary strand)" 1) 
COMMENT                                   #85=(CLinePar 
COMMENT                                        (CParagraph 0 (1 #1# 4) 1 2 2 0 191) 
COMMENT                                        " N4: 6053 (on complementary strand)" 1))))) 
COMMENT                           "BbsI: 4 sites") 8 12 "GAAGACNNNNNNN" "CTTCTGNNNNNNN") 
COMMENT                     #86=(CRSFolderPar 
COMMENT                          (CFolderPar 
COMMENT                           (CGroupPar (CParagraph 100465368 (8 0) 1 1 1 0 178) 
COMMENT                            (CObjectList)) "BsaI: 0 sites") 7 11 "GGTCTCNNNNNN" 
COMMENT                          "CCAGAGNNNNNN"))) "Restriction/Methylation Map")))) 
COMMENT       (CGraphView 
COMMENT        (CWStyleSheet 
COMMENT         (CObjectList 
COMMENT          #87=(CWidgetStyle "RSite Label" 1 (LOGPEN 0 0 13408563) 1 0 1 
COMMENT               (LOGFONT 0 0 0 0 400 0 0 0 0 3 2 1 18 "Georgia") 0.555556 0 1 5 
COMMENT               "@N (@S)" 0) 
COMMENT          #88=(CWidgetStyle "Signal Label" 1 (LOGPEN 0 0 0) 1 0 1 
COMMENT               (LOGFONT 0 0 0 0 700 0 0 0 0 3 2 1 34 "Arial") 0.666667 0 1 1 
COMMENT               "@N" 0) 
COMMENT          #89=(CWidgetStyle "Molecule Label 2" 0 0 1 
COMMENT               (LOGFONT 0 0 0 0 400 0 0 0 0 3 2 1 18 "Georgia") 0.555556 0 1 16 
COMMENT               "@L bp" 0) 
COMMENT          #90=(CWidgetStyle "Molecule Label 1" 0 0 1 
COMMENT               (LOGFONT 0 0 0 0 400 0 0 0 0 3 2 1 34 "Verdana") 0.833333 0 1 1 
COMMENT               "@N" 0) 
COMMENT          #91=(CWidgetStyle "Shape 3" 1 (LOGPEN 0 0 3355545) 1 1 
COMMENT               (LOGBRUSH 0 6724095 0) 0 0 1 (LOGSHAPE 9 1 0.8 1.8 0)) 
COMMENT          #92=(CWidgetStyle "Shape 1" 1 (LOGPEN 0 0 6723840) 1 1 
COMMENT               (LOGBRUSH 0 10079334 0) 0 0 1 (LOGSHAPE 9 1 0.8 1.8 0)) 
COMMENT          #93=(CWidgetStyle "Axis" 1 (LOGPEN 0 0 10079436) 2 1 
COMMENT               (LOGBRUSH 0 13434879 0) 0 0 1 (LOGSHAPE 10 1 0 0 0)) 
COMMENT          #94=(CWidgetStyle "Line 2" 1 (LOGPEN 0 0 6723840) 8 0 0 0 1 
COMMENT               (LOGSHAPE 1 1.9 0 0 0)) 
COMMENT          #95=(CWidgetStyle "RSite" 1 (LOGPEN 0 0 10053171) 8 0 0 0 1 
COMMENT               (LOGSHAPE 1 1.9 0 0 0)) 
COMMENT          #96=(CWidgetStyle "Short Signal" 1 (LOGPEN 0 0 13395507) 10 0 0 0 1 
COMMENT               (LOGSHAPE 1 1.9 0 0 0)) 
COMMENT          #97=(CWidgetStyle "Uniq RSite Label" 1 (LOGPEN 0 0 153) 1 0 1 
COMMENT               (LOGFONT 0 0 0 0 400 0 0 0 0 3 2 1 18 "Georgia") 0.555556 128 1 5 
COMMENT               "@N (@S)" 0) 
COMMENT          #98=(CWidgetStyle "Vanilla" 1 (LOGPEN 0 0 0) 1 1 
COMMENT               (LOGBRUSH 0 16777215 0) 1 
COMMENT               (LOGFONT 0 0 0 0 400 0 0 0 0 7 48 2 18 "Times New Roman") 0.8 0 1 
COMMENT               2 "?" 0) 
COMMENT          #99=(CWidgetStyle "Mark 1" 0 0 1 
COMMENT               (LOGFONT 0 0 0 0 400 0 0 0 2 7 48 2 2 "Windings") 0.7 0 1 2 "?" 0) 
COMMENT          #100=(CWidgetStyle "Motif Label" 1 (LOGPEN 0 0 16744512) 1 0 1 
COMMENT                (LOGFONT 0 0 0 0 400 0 0 0 0 3 2 1 34 "Arial") 0.611111 8388608 
COMMENT                1 65535 "@N (@H)" 0) 
COMMENT          #101=(CWidgetStyle "Fragment Label 2" 1 (LOGPEN 0 0 0) 1 0 1 
COMMENT                (LOGFONT 0 0 0 0 400 0 0 0 0 3 2 1 49 "Courier New") 1.05 0 1 48 
COMMENT                "@F bp (molecule @L bp)" 0) 
COMMENT          #102=(CWidgetStyle "Fragment Label 1" 1 (LOGPEN 0 0 0) 1 0 1 
COMMENT                (LOGFONT 0 0 0 0 400 0 0 0 0 3 2 1 34 "Arial") 0.91 0 1 1 
COMMENT                "Fragment of @N" 0) 
COMMENT          #103=(CWidgetStyle "Shape 4" 1 (LOGPEN 0 0 0) 1 1 
COMMENT                (LOGBRUSH 2 8388608 5) 0 0 0) 
COMMENT          #104=(CWidgetStyle "Shape 2" 1 (LOGPEN 0 0 0) 1 1 (LOGBRUSH 0 128 0) 0 
COMMENT                0 0) 
COMMENT          #105=(CWidgetStyle "Shape 0" 1 (LOGPEN 0 0 0) 1 1 (LOGBRUSH 0 0 0) 0 0 
COMMENT                0) 
COMMENT          #106=(CWidgetStyle "ORF" 1 (LOGPEN 0 0 16384) 8 0 0 0 1 
COMMENT                (LOGSHAPE 7 0.2 3.41182 2.86186 0.609808)) 
COMMENT          #107=(CWidgetStyle "Line 4" 1 (LOGPEN 0 0 32768) 8 0 0 0 0) 
COMMENT          #108=(CWidgetStyle "Line 3" 1 (LOGPEN 0 0 16711680) 8 0 0 0 0) 
COMMENT          #109=(CWidgetStyle "Line 1" 1 (LOGPEN 0 0 16711680) 1 0 0 0 0) 
COMMENT          #110=(CWidgetStyle "Short Promoter" 1 (LOGPEN 0 0 128) 6 0 0 0 0) 
COMMENT          #111=(CWidgetStyle "Motif" 1 (LOGPEN 0 0 0) 1 0 0 0 0) 
COMMENT          #112=(CWidgetStyle "Line 0" 1 (LOGPEN 0 0 0) 8 0 0 0 0) 
COMMENT          #113=(CWidgetStyle "Void" 0 0 0 0 0) 
COMMENT          #114=(CWidgetStyle "General Label" 1 (LOGPEN 0 0 0) 1 0 1 
COMMENT                (LOGFONT 0 0 0 0 400 0 0 0 0 3 2 1 18 "Times New Roman") 0.91 0 
COMMENT                1 3 "@T @N " 0) 
COMMENT          #115=(CWidgetStyle "Position" 1 (LOGPEN 0 0 0) 1 0 0 0 0) 
COMMENT          #116=(CWidgetStyle "Annotation" 0 0 1 
COMMENT                (LOGFONT 0 0 0 0 400 0 0 0 0 3 2 1 18 "Times New Roman") 0.91 0 
COMMENT                0 0) 
COMMENT          #117=(CWidgetStyle "Position Label" 1 (LOGPEN 0 0 8388608) 1 0 1 
COMMENT                (LOGFONT 0 0 0 0 400 0 1 0 0 3 2 1 34 "Arial") 0.63 8388608 1 1 
COMMENT                "@N" 0) 
COMMENT          #118=(CWidgetStyle "Range" 1 (LOGPEN 0 0 0) 1 1 
COMMENT                (LOGBRUSH 0 16777215 0) 0 0 0) 
COMMENT          #119=(CWidgetStyle "Range Label" 1 (LOGPEN 0 0 8388608) 1 0 1 
COMMENT                (LOGFONT 0 0 0 0 400 0 1 0 0 3 2 1 34 "Arial") 0.63 8388608 1 1 
COMMENT                "@N" 0) 
COMMENT          #120=(CWidgetStyle "ORF Label" 1 (LOGPEN 0 0 49216) 1 0 1 
COMMENT                (LOGFONT 0 0 0 0 400 0 0 0 0 3 2 1 18 "Times New Roman") 
COMMENT                0.611111 0 1 65535 "@N" 0) 
COMMENT          #121=(CWidgetStyle "CDS Label" 1 (LOGPEN 0 0 4227264) 1 0 1 
COMMENT                (LOGFONT 0 0 0 0 400 0 0 0 0 3 2 1 34 "Arial") 0.555556 255 1 1 
COMMENT                "@N" 0) 
COMMENT          #122=(CWidgetStyle "Shape 5" 1 (LOGPEN 0 0 0) 3 1 
COMMENT                (LOGBRUSH 0 16777113 0) 1 
COMMENT                (LOGFONT 0 0 0 0 400 0 0 0 0 7 48 2 50 "Arial") 0.9 0 0 1 
COMMENT                (LOGSHAPE 9 1 0.8 1.8 0)) 
COMMENT          #123=(CWidgetStyle "CDS" 1 (LOGPEN 0 0 0) 1 1 (LOGBRUSH 2 39423 3) 0 0 
COMMENT                1 (LOGSHAPE 9 1 0.8 1.8 0)) 
COMMENT          #124=(CWidgetStyle "Label 2" 1 (LOGPEN 0 0 4227264) 1 0 1 
COMMENT                (LOGFONT 0 0 0 0 400 0 0 0 0 3 2 1 34 "Arial") 0.944444 8388608 
COMMENT                1 1 "@N" 0) 
COMMENT          #125=(CWidgetStyle "Label 3" 1 (LOGPEN 0 0 8421376) 1 0 1 
COMMENT                (LOGFONT 0 0 0 0 700 255 0 0 0 3 2 1 34 "Arial") 0.833333 255 1 
COMMENT                5 "@N (@S)" 0) 
COMMENT          #126=(CWidgetStyle "Label 4" 1 (LOGPEN 0 0 8437824) 1 0 1 
COMMENT                (LOGFONT 0 0 0 0 400 0 0 0 0 3 2 1 34 "Arial") 0.722222 0 1 5 
COMMENT                "@N (@S)" 0)) 0.164644 1.74233 0.164644 2.53336 
COMMENT         (70 (CShapeMapEntry 0 "Unique RSite" 1 "Uniq RSite Label") 67 
COMMENT          (CShapeMapEntry 0 "ORF" 0 "ORF Label")) 40.0378 40.0378 39 39 0.1 
COMMENT         -6293) 1 1 0 1 1 
COMMENT        (mapper: 20.1814 -19.7027 40.0378 40.0378 0.01 10 -1 6939 6939 1 0 0) 
COMMENT        #127=(CGroupWidget (CWidget 0 (0 0) 1 2 0 0 Nil 1701605229 100) 
COMMENT              (CObjectList 
COMMENT               #128=(CGroupWidget (CWidget 1 (0 0) 1 2 0 0 Nil -321 100) 
COMMENT                     (CObjectList 
COMMENT                      #129=(CAxis 
COMMENT                            (CWideLine 
COMMENT                             (CWidget 0 (0 0) 1 2 0 0 #93# 100362580 0) 
COMMENT                             (LOGPEN 0 0 10079436) 2 (LOGBRUSH 0 13434879 0) 1 
COMMENT                             6.27509 6.27309 1 0.0214037) 0.0904047) 
COMMENT                      #130=(CLabel 
COMMENT                            (CWidget 1001 (0 0) 1 2 0 0 #90# 1949182504 100) 
COMMENT                            (LOGPEN 0 0 0) 1 
COMMENT                            (LOGFONT 58 22 0 0 400 0 0 0 0 3 2 1 34 "Verdana") 
COMMENT                            1.74233 0.833333 0 
COMMENT                            "pET28a CrtE B I T7 promtoer and terminator with spacers" 
COMMENT                            "@N" 1 0 0.871165 0 -10 33.0438 1.47361 Nil) 
COMMENT                      #131=(CLabel 
COMMENT                            (CWidget 1002 (0 0) 1 2 0 0 #89# -943467325 100) 
COMMENT                            (LOGPEN 0 0 0) 1 
COMMENT                            (LOGFONT 38 14 0 0 400 0 0 0 0 3 2 1 18 "Georgia") 
COMMENT                            1.74233 0.555556 0 "6939 bp" "@L bp" 16 0 -0.871165 
COMMENT                            0 -10.8 2.92224 0.974079 Nil)) (CObjectList)) 
COMMENT               #132=(CGroupWidget (CWidget 10 (6 0) 1 2 0 0 Nil -391 100) 
COMMENT                     (CObjectList 
COMMENT                      #133=(CGroupWidget 
COMMENT                            (CWidget 4 (7 4 0) 1 2 0 0 Nil -738 100) 
COMMENT                            (CObjectList 
COMMENT                             #134=(CWideArrow 
COMMENT                                   (CWideLine 
COMMENT                                    (CWidget 0 (3 #12# 0) 1 2 0 0 #91# 0 100) 
COMMENT                                    (LOGPEN 0 0 3355545) 1 
COMMENT                                    (LOGBRUSH 0 6724095 0) 1 5.92241 6.19634 1 
COMMENT                                    0.082322) 0.8 1.8 0) 
COMMENT                             #135=(CLabel (CWidget 0 (0 0) 1 2 0 0 #88# 8 100) 
COMMENT                                   (LOGPEN 0 0 0) 1 
COMMENT                                   (LOGFONT 46 17 0 0 700 0 0 0 0 3 2 1 34 
COMMENT                                    "Arial") 1.74233 0.666667 0 
COMMENT                                   "ran prec AEY67466.1" "@N" 1 11.0211 12.1963 
COMMENT                                   0 -10 8.29216 1.07399 #134#) 
COMMENT                             #136=(CWideArrow 
COMMENT                                   (CWideLine 
COMMENT                                    (CWidget 0 (3 #13# 0) 1 2 0 0 #91# 0 100) 
COMMENT                                    (LOGPEN 0 0 3355545) 1 
COMMENT                                    (LOGBRUSH 0 6724095 0) 1 4.5781 5.82026 1 
COMMENT                                    0.082322) 0.8 1.8 0) 
COMMENT                             #137=(CLabel (CWidget 0 (0 0) 1 2 0 0 #88# 8 100) 
COMMENT                                   (LOGPEN 0 0 0) 1 
COMMENT                                   (LOGFONT 46 17 0 0 700 0 0 0 0 3 2 1 34 
COMMENT                                    "Arial") 1.74233 0.666667 0 "ran AEY67466.1" 
COMMENT                                   "@N" 1 16.6133 3.48466 0 -10 6.31903 1.07399 
COMMENT                                   #136#)) (CObjectList)) 
COMMENT                      #138=(CGroupWidget 
COMMENT                            (CWidget 21 (7 21 0) 1 2 0 0 Nil 1836020336 100) 
COMMENT                            (CObjectList 
COMMENT                             #139=(CScratch 
COMMENT                                   (CWidget 0 (3 #2# 0) 1 2 0 0 #96# 57361624 
COMMENT                                    100) (LOGPEN 0 8 13395507) 10 1 6.27319 1.9 
COMMENT                                   0.082322 1) 
COMMENT                             #140=(CLabel 
COMMENT                                   (CWidget 0 (0 0) 1 2 0 0 #88# 1227 100) 
COMMENT                                   (LOGPEN 0 0 0) 1 
COMMENT                                   (LOGFONT 46 17 0 0 700 0 0 0 0 3 2 1 34 
COMMENT                                    "Arial") 1.74233 0.666667 0 "Adapter ATGG" 
COMMENT                                   "@N" 1 4.45535 17.4233 0 -10 5.86945 1.07399 
COMMENT                                   #139#) 
COMMENT                             #141=(CScratch 
COMMENT                                   (CWidget 0 (3 #5# 0) 1 2 0 0 #96# 101254576 
COMMENT                                    100) (LOGPEN 0 8 13395507) 10 1 5.8754 1.9 
COMMENT                                   0.082322 1) 
COMMENT                             #142=(CLabel (CWidget 0 (0 0) 1 2 0 0 #88# 8 100) 
COMMENT                                   (LOGPEN 0 0 0) 1 
COMMENT                                   (LOGFONT 46 17 0 0 700 0 0 0 0 3 2 1 34 
COMMENT                                    "Arial") 1.74233 0.666667 0 "Adapter CCCT" 
COMMENT                                   "@N" 1 13.935 8.71165 0 -10 5.86945 1.07399 
COMMENT                                   #141#) 
COMMENT                             #143=(CScratch 
COMMENT                                   (CWidget 0 (3 #7# 0) 1 2 0 0 #96# 0 100) 
COMMENT                                   (LOGPEN 0 8 13395507) 10 1 4.53109 1.9 
COMMENT                                   0.082322 1) 
COMMENT                             #144=(CLabel 
COMMENT                                   (CWidget 0 (0 0) 1 2 0 0 #88# 774504489 100) 
COMMENT                                   (LOGPEN 0 0 0) 1 
COMMENT                                   (LOGFONT 46 17 0 0 700 0 0 0 0 3 2 1 34 
COMMENT                                    "Arial") 1.74233 0.666667 0 "Adapter AGCG" 
COMMENT                                   "@N" 1 16.6949 -3.48466 0 -10 5.96936 1.07399 
COMMENT                                   #143#) 
COMMENT                             #145=(CWideArrow 
COMMENT                                   (CWideLine 
COMMENT                                    (CWidget 0 (3 #8# 0) 1 2 0 0 #92# 0 100) 
COMMENT                                    (LOGPEN 0 0 6723840) 1 
COMMENT                                    (LOGBRUSH 0 10079334 0) 0.835356 6.27319 
COMMENT                                    4.52747 1 0.082322) 0.8 1.8 0) 
COMMENT                             #146=(CLabel 
COMMENT                                   (CWidget 0 (0 0) 1 2 0 0 #88# 1072 100) 
COMMENT                                   (LOGPEN 0 0 0) 1 
COMMENT                                   (LOGFONT 46 17 0 0 700 0 0 0 0 3 2 1 34 
COMMENT                                    "Arial") 1.74233 0.666667 0 
COMMENT                                   "pET28a backbone" "@N" 1 -14.8758 -8.71165 0 
COMMENT                                   -10 7.0933 1.07399 #145#)) (CObjectList)) 
COMMENT                      #147=(CGroupWidget 
COMMENT                            (CWidget 30 (7 30 0) 1 2 0 0 Nil -842 100) 
COMMENT                            (CObjectList 
COMMENT                             #148=(CPromoterArrow 
COMMENT                                   (CLine 
COMMENT                                    (CWidget 0 (3 #3# 0) 1 2 0 0 #110# 0 100) 
COMMENT                                    (LOGPEN 0 4 128) 6 1.16464 6.1823 6.26957) 
COMMENT                                   0.4 0.082322 1.08464 1.8 1.8 0) 
COMMENT                             #149=(CLabel 
COMMENT                                   (CWidget 0 (0 0) 1 2 0 0 #88# 1178 100) 
COMMENT                                   (LOGPEN 0 0 0) 1 
COMMENT                                   (LOGFONT 46 17 0 0 700 0 0 0 0 3 2 1 34 
COMMENT                                    "Arial") 1.74233 0.666667 0 "T7 promoter" 
COMMENT                                   "@N" 1 4.37341 13.9386 0 -10 4.9703 1.07399 
COMMENT                                   #148#) 
COMMENT                             #150=(CPromoterArrow 
COMMENT                                   (CLine 
COMMENT                                    (CWidget 0 (3 #9# 0) 1 2 0 0 #110# 0 100) 
COMMENT                                    (LOGPEN 0 4 128) 6 1.16464 5.78452 5.87179) 
COMMENT                                   0.4 0.082322 1.08464 1.8 1.8 0) 
COMMENT                             #151=(CLabel (CWidget 0 (0 0) 1 2 0 0 #88# -1 100) 
COMMENT                                   (LOGPEN 0 0 0) 1 
COMMENT                                   (LOGFONT 46 17 0 0 700 0 0 0 0 3 2 1 34 
COMMENT                                    "Arial") 1.74233 0.666667 0 "T7 Promoter" 
COMMENT                                   "@N" 1 15.4003 5.22699 0 -10 5.02026 1.07399 
COMMENT                                   #150#)) (CObjectList)) 
COMMENT                      #152=(CGroupWidget 
COMMENT                            (CWidget 43 (7 43 0) 1 2 0 0 Nil -530 100) 
COMMENT                            (CObjectList 
COMMENT                             #153=(CScratch 
COMMENT                                   (CWidget 0 (3 #6# 0) 1 2 0 0 #96# 57361480 
COMMENT                                    100) (LOGPEN 0 8 13395507) 10 1 5.9188 1.9 
COMMENT                                   0.082322 1) 
COMMENT                             #154=(CLabel 
COMMENT                                   (CWidget 0 (0 0) 1 2 0 0 #88# 1197 100) 
COMMENT                                   (LOGPEN 0 0 0) 1 
COMMENT                                   (LOGFONT 46 17 0 0 700 0 0 0 0 3 2 1 34 
COMMENT                                    "Arial") 1.74233 0.666667 0 "T7 terminator" 
COMMENT                                   "@N" 1 12.0848 10.454 0 -10 5.41988 1.07399 
COMMENT                                   #153#) 
COMMENT                             #155=(CScratch 
COMMENT                                   (CWidget 0 (3 #11# 0) 1 2 0 0 #96# 101061152 
COMMENT                                    100) (LOGPEN 0 8 13395507) 10 1 4.57448 1.9 
COMMENT                                   0.082322 1) 
COMMENT                             #156=(CLabel (CWidget 0 (0 0) 1 2 0 0 #88# 8 100) 
COMMENT                                   (LOGPEN 0 0 0) 1 
COMMENT                                   (LOGFONT 46 17 0 0 700 0 0 0 0 3 2 1 34 
COMMENT                                    "Arial") 1.74233 0.666667 0 "T7 Terminator" 
COMMENT                                   "@N" 1 16.5701 -1.74233 0 -10 5.64467 1.07399 
COMMENT                                   #155#)) (CObjectList)) 
COMMENT                      #157=(CGroupWidget 
COMMENT                            (CWidget 103 (7 103 0) 1 2 0 0 Nil -251 100) 
COMMENT                            (CObjectList 
COMMENT                             #158=(CScratch 
COMMENT                                   (CWidget 0 (3 #4# 0) 1 2 0 0 #96# 101250656 
COMMENT                                    100) (LOGPEN 0 8 13395507) 10 1 6.25239 1.9 
COMMENT                                   0.082322 1) 
COMMENT                             #159=(CLabel 
COMMENT                                   (CWidget 0 (0 0) 1 2 0 0 #88# 1098 100) 
COMMENT                                   (LOGPEN 0 0 0) 1 
COMMENT                                   (LOGFONT 46 17 0 0 700 0 0 0 0 3 2 1 34 
COMMENT                                    "Arial") 1.74233 0.666667 0 "lac operator" 
COMMENT                                   "@N" 1 4.05853 15.681 0 -10 4.84542 1.07399 
COMMENT                                   #158#) 
COMMENT                             #160=(CScratch 
COMMENT                                   (CWidget 0 (3 #10# 0) 1 2 0 0 #96# 57361384 
COMMENT                                    100) (LOGPEN 0 8 13395507) 10 1 5.85461 1.9 
COMMENT                                   0.082322 1) 
COMMENT                             #161=(CLabel 
COMMENT                                   (CWidget 0 (0 0) 1 2 0 0 #88# 544433516 100) 
COMMENT                                   (LOGPEN 0 0 0) 1 
COMMENT                                   (LOGFONT 46 17 0 0 700 0 0 0 0 3 2 1 34 
COMMENT                                    "Arial") 1.74233 0.666667 0 "lac operator" 
COMMENT                                   "@N" 1 14.5475 6.96932 0 -10 4.84542 1.07399 
COMMENT                                   #160#)) (CObjectList))) (CObjectList)) 
COMMENT               #162=(CGroupWidget (CWidget 11 (8 0) 1 2 0 0 Nil -782 100) 
COMMENT                     (CObjectList 
COMMENT                      #163=(CGroupWidget 
COMMENT                            (CWidget 4 (10 #1# 0) 1 2 0 0 Nil 1635017060 100) 
COMMENT                            (CObjectList 
COMMENT                             #164=(CScratch 
COMMENT                                   (CWidget 1 (1 #1# 1) 1 2 0 0 #95# 0 100) 
COMMENT                                   (LOGPEN 0 6 10053171) 8 1 1.77193 1.9 
COMMENT                                   0.082322 1) 
COMMENT                             #165=(CLabel 
COMMENT                                   (CWidget 0 (0 0) 1 2 0 0 #87# 1766203493 100) 
COMMENT                                   (LOGPEN 0 0 13408563) 1 
COMMENT                                   (LOGFONT 38 14 0 0 400 0 0 0 0 3 2 1 18 
COMMENT                                    "Georgia") 1.74233 0.555556 0 
COMMENT                                   "{\\i Bbs}I (4980)" "@N (@S)" 5 -15.4681 
COMMENT                                   -3.48466 0 -10 4.39585 0.974079 #164#) 
COMMENT                             #166=(CScratch 
COMMENT                                   (CWidget 2 (1 #1# 2) 1 2 0 0 #95# 101247904 
COMMENT                                    100) (LOGPEN 0 6 10053171) 8 1 1.44648 1.9 
COMMENT                                   0.082322 1) 
COMMENT                             #167=(CLabel 
COMMENT                                   (CWidget 0 (0 0) 1 2 0 0 #87# 1809 100) 
COMMENT                                   (LOGPEN 0 0 13408563) 1 
COMMENT                                   (LOGFONT 38 14 0 0 400 0 0 0 0 3 2 1 18 
COMMENT                                    "Georgia") 1.74233 0.555556 0 
COMMENT                                   "{\\i Bbs}I (5340)" "@N (@S)" 5 -15.5515 
COMMENT                                   1.74233 0 -10 4.39585 0.974079 #166#) 
COMMENT                             #168=(CScratch 
COMMENT                                   (CWidget 3 (1 #1# 3) 1 2 0 0 #95# 0 100) 
COMMENT                                   (LOGPEN 0 6 10053171) 8 1 1.10836 1.9 
COMMENT                                   0.082322 1) 
COMMENT                             #169=(CLabel 
COMMENT                                   (CWidget 0 (0 0) 1 2 0 0 #87# 1263 100) 
COMMENT                                   (LOGPEN 0 0 13408563) 1 
COMMENT                                   (LOGFONT 38 14 0 0 400 0 0 0 0 3 2 1 18 
COMMENT                                    "Georgia") 1.74233 0.555556 0 
COMMENT                                   "{\\i Bbs}I (5714)" "@N (@S)" 5 -14.6685 
COMMENT                                   5.22699 0 -10 4.27096 0.974079 #168#) 
COMMENT                             #170=(CScratch 
COMMENT                                   (CWidget 4 (1 #1# 4) 1 2 0 0 #95# 101254240 
COMMENT                                    100) (LOGPEN 0 6 10053171) 8 1 0.80189 1.9 
COMMENT                                   0.082322 1) 
COMMENT                             #171=(CLabel 
COMMENT                                   (CWidget 0 (0 0) 1 2 0 0 #87# 707272819 100) 
COMMENT                                   (LOGPEN 0 0 13408563) 1 
COMMENT                                   (LOGFONT 38 14 0 0 400 0 0 0 0 3 2 1 18 
COMMENT                                    "Georgia") 1.74233 0.555556 0 
COMMENT                                   "{\\i Bbs}I (6053)" "@N (@S)" 5 -12.846 
COMMENT                                   8.71165 0 -10 4.34589 0.974079 #170#)) 
COMMENT                            (CObjectList))) (CObjectList)) 
COMMENT               #172=(CGroupWidget (CWidget 14 (16 0) 1 2 0 0 Nil -598 100) 
COMMENT                     (CObjectList) (CObjectList)) 
COMMENT               #173=(CGroupWidget (CWidget 12 (0 0) 1 2 0 0 Nil -251 100) 
COMMENT                     (CObjectList) (CObjectList))) (CObjectList))) 
COMMENT       (CSeqView 10 10 (CObjectList) (CObList) 1 (CObList)) (CObList) 87462704 
COMMENT       (CStringList) 2082602632 0 (CObList)))
FEATURES             Location/Qualifiers
     misc_feature    1..4
                     /vntifkey="21"
                     /label=Adapter\ATGG
     promoter        5..21
                     /vntifkey="30"
                     /label=T7\promoter
     operon          24..47
                     /vntifkey="103"
                     /label=lac\operator
     misc_feature    441..444
                     /vntifkey="21"
                     /label=Adapter\CCCT
     terminator      393..440
                     /vntifkey="43"
                     /label=T7\terminator
     misc_feature    1928..1931
                     /vntifkey="21"
                     /label=Adapter\AGCG
     misc_feature    1932..6939
                     /vntifkey="21"
                     /label=pET28a\backbone
     promoter        445..461
                     /vntifkey="30"
                     /label=T7\Promoter
     operon          464..487
                     /vntifkey="103"
                     /label=lac\operator
     terminator      1880..1927
                     /vntifkey="43"
                     /label=T7\Terminator
     CDS             86..388
                     /vntifkey="4"
                     /label=ran_prec_AEY67466.1
     CDS             502..1875
                     /vntifkey="4"
                     /label=ran_AEY67466.1
BASE COUNT     1731 a      1756 c      1781 g      1671 t 
ORIGIN
        1 atggtaatac gactcactat aggggaattg tgagcggata acaattccaa ggagatatac 
       61 aatgcaccac caccaccacc acgcaatgtt cgaactggag aacgaagaac aaatgctgga 
      121 gagtgataat tgcttcctga tcgattcaat ctttaagtgc atcttttgtg acggcggaag 
      181 cggggactgg gaacagtaag cctgtcgaac cataggattc gcgtcagcgc gcaggcttgg 
      241 atcgagatga aatctccgga gcctaagacc acgagcgtct ggcgtcttgg ctaatccccc 
      301 tacatgttgt tataaacaat cagtggaaac tcagtgctag agggtggagt gaccttaaat 
      361 caaggacgat attaatcgga aggagtatcg gtctagcata accccttggg gcctctaaac 
      421 gggtcttgag gggttttttg cccttaatac gactcactat aggggaattg tgagcggata 
      481 acaattccaa ggagatatac aatgtataag ccgcaagaca agatcaattt caaagagtac 
      541 atggagtttt gcgaaaacaa taagaattac atttatacca tcgacgatgg caaggttttc 
      601 cacgtggatg ataagaccct gcgtttgctg caacagtccg ggcgttctta caatgagatc 
      661 tgtgagaaca tttcggatgt gtttagtcgt gatgaattgg acggcatttt ggagaaaatg 
      721 tcgaagtaca actttatcac ctcgggcgtg cttccgaaag gtgagccgag tccgaaactg 
      781 acgaacgata ttagcaccct gacgctgctg gtcacccagg cctgtaactt acgctgtagt 
      841 tactgctacg gagaggacgg ttcttacaat gataatggta tcatggatat tcagacggcg 
      901 aagaaagcgg ttgattttct gctcacgaaa actcaccagg ataaagtgtc agtttgcttc 
      961 tttggtggtg aaccgctgct gaacttcacc ctcattaaag aaattgtgtc gtactgtcgt 
     1021 gaaaaggagc gcgaaacgca gaaacgcatt gcgttttcga tgacgaccaa tgggaccaag 
     1081 atcaacgaag agattagtaa atacatcgtt gagaatagca tccgcctgca aatttcgatc 
     1141 gatggtgacc gcgcgactca cgatacgaat cgttactaca gcgataaaac aggctcacac 
     1201 cacaatgtga ttaagaacac ggaatatctg cgtaacctgg gcttgctgga tgcgcgtgcc 
     1261 accgtcaccg gcaagaatat ggatctcgtc tccacataca attacctgaa gtcgattggc 
     1321 tttaaaggcg taaccctgag cccggccttc aacttactgt ccgatggcga atacgatctg 
     1381 ttagcggatg cgtaccgcga gctctatctg tactttgaga agtttattaa gaatcgtgaa 
     1441 ttcgacaaag tgttggaaaa taaaagcttc atgcaggaga tcaatcagat caactcagcg 
     1501 atgaagcgtc gcgtgtcctg cggtgtgggg cgtaaccttt atgccgtaga tattcatggg 
     1561 aatctgttcc cgtgtcagcg ctttgtgagc aataaggatt tcaaagttgg cagcatctac 
     1621 gaaaatgatg atggccagga agagtttgtc agtaaaatca acattgataa ttacgaaaag 
     1681 tgtgcttctt gctgggtgcg caatttatgc gtgagcgggt gcagccacaa caacttatcc 
     1741 tcaacaggag atgtaaatct gccgtacgaa cccttttgta aatttacccg caaagtgaag 
     1801 aaagaagtaa ttggcattta tctgcgcctt accccagagg aaaagaaaat cctgttcaag 
     1861 tcgaaaacca agtaacggtc tagcataacc ccttggggcc tctaaacggg tcttgagggg 
     1921 ttttttgagc gctgaaagga ggaactatat ccggattggc gaatgggnnn nnnnnnnnnn 
     1981 nnnnnnnnnn nnnnnnnnnn nnnnnnnnnn nnnnnnnnnn nnnnnnnnnn nnnnnnnnnn 
     2041 nnnnnnnnnn nnnnnnnnnn nnnnnnnnnn nnnnnnnnnn nnnnnnnnnn ncnnnnnnnn 
     2101 nnnnnnnnnn nnnnnnnnnn nnnnnnnnnn nnnnnnnnnn nnnnnnnnnn nnnnnnnnnn 
     2161 nnnnnnnnnn nnnnnnnnnn nnnannnnnn nnnnnnnnnn nnnnnnnnnn nnnnnnnnnn 
     2221 nnnnnnnnnn nnncctttga cgttggagtc cacgttcttt nnnnnnnnnn nnnnnnnnnn 
     2281 nnnnnnnnnn nnnnnnnacc ctatctcggt ctattctttt gatttataag ggattttgcc 
     2341 gatttcggcc tattggttaa aaaatgagct gatttaacaa aaatttaacg cgaattttaa 
     2401 caaaatatta acgtttacaa tttcaggtgg cacttttcgg ggaaatgtgc gcggaacccc 
     2461 tatttgttta tttttctaaa tacattcaaa tatgtatccg ctcatgaatt aattcttaga 
     2521 aaaactcatc gagcatcaaa tgaaactgca atttattcat atcaggatta tcaataccat 
     2581 atttttgaaa aagccgtttc tgtaatgaag gagaaaactc accgaggcag ttccatagga 
     2641 tggcaagatc ctggtatcgg tctgcgattc cgactcgtcc aacatcaata caacctatta 
     2701 atttcccctc gtcaaaaata aggttatcaa gtgagaaatc accatgagtg acgactgaat 
     2761 ccggtgagaa tggcaaaagt ttatgcattt ctttccagac ttgttcaaca ggccagccat 
     2821 tacgctcgtc atcaaaatca ctcgcatcaa ccaaaccgtt attcattcgt gattgcgcct 
     2881 gagcgagacg aaatacgcga tcgctgttaa aaggacaatt acaaacagga atcgaatgca 
     2941 accggcgcag gaacactgcc agcgcatcaa caatattttc acctgaatca ggatattctt 
     3001 ctaatacctg gaatgctgtt ttcccgggga tcgcagtggt gagtaaccat gcatcatcag 
     3061 gagtacggat aaaatgcttg atggtcggaa gaggcataaa ttccgtcagc cagtttagtc 
     3121 tgaccatctc atctgtaaca tcattggcaa cgctaccttt gccatgtttc agaaacaact 
     3181 ctggcgcatc gggcttccca tacaatcgat agattgtcgc acctgattgc ccgacattat 
     3241 cgcgagccca tttataccca tataaatcag catccatgtt ggaatttaat cgcggcctag 
     3301 agcaagacgt ttcccgttga atatggctca taacacccct tgtattactg tttatgtaag 
     3361 cagacagttt tattgttcat gaccaaaatc ccttaacgtg agttttcgtt ccactgagcg 
     3421 tcagaccccg tagaaaagat caaaggatct tcttgagatc ctttttttct gcgcgtaatc 
     3481 tgctgcttgc aaacaaaaaa accaccgcta ccagcggtgg tttgtttgcc ggatcaagag 
     3541 ctaccaactc tttttccgaa ggtaactggc ttcagcagag cgcagatacc aaatactgtc 
     3601 cttctagtgt agccgtagtt aggccaccac ttcaagaact ctgtagcacc gcctacatac 
     3661 ctcgctctgc taatcctgtt accagtggct gctgccagtg gcgataagtc gtgtcttacc 
     3721 gggttggact caagacgata gttaccggat aaggcgcagc ggtcgggctg aacggggggt 
     3781 tcgtgcacac agcccagctt ggagcgaacg acctacaccg aactgagata cctacagcgt 
     3841 gagctatgag aaagcgccac gcttcccgaa gggagaaagg cggacaggta tccggtaagc 
     3901 ggcagggtcg gaacaggaga gcgcacgagg gagcttccag ggggaaacgc ctggtatctt 
     3961 tatagtcctg tcgggtttcg ccacctctga cttgagcgtc gatttttgtg atgctcgtca 
     4021 ggggggcgga gcctatggaa aaacgccagc aacgcggcct ttttacggtt cctggccttt 
     4081 tgctggcctt ttgctcacat gttctttcct gcgttatccc ctgattctgt ggataaccgt 
     4141 attaccgcct ttgagtgagc tgataccgct cgccgcagcc gaacgaccga gcgcagcgag 
     4201 tcagtgagcg aggaagcgga agagcgcctg atgcggtatt ttctccttac gcatctgtgc 
     4261 ggtatttcac accgcatata tggtgcactc tcagtacaat ctgctctgat gccgcatagt 
     4321 taagccagta tacactccgc tatcgctacg tgactgggtc atggctgcgc cccgacaccc 
     4381 gccaacaccc gctgacgcgc cctgacgggc ttgtctgctc ccggcatccg cttacagaca 
     4441 agctgtgacc gtctccggga gctgcatgtg tcagaggttt tcaccgtcat caccgaaacg 
     4501 cgcgaggcag ctgcggtaaa gctcatcagc gtggtcgtga agcgattcac agatgtctgc 
     4561 ctgttcatcc gcgtccagct cgttgagttt ctccagaagc gttaatgtct ggcttctgat 
     4621 aaagcgggcc atgttaaggg cggttttttc ctgtttggtc actgatgcct ccgtgtaagg 
     4681 gggatttctg ttcatggggg taatgatacc gatgaaacga gagaggatgc tcacgatacg 
     4741 ggttactgat gatgaacatg cccggttact ggaacgttgt gagggtaaac aactggcggt 
     4801 atggatgcgg cgggaccaga gaaaaatcac tcagggtcaa tgccagcgct tcgttaatac 
     4861 agatgtaggt gttccacagg gtagccagca gcatcctgcg atgcagatcc ggaacataat 
     4921 ggtgcagggc gctgacttcc gcgtttccag actttacgaa acacggaaac cgaagaccat 
     4981 tcatgttgtt gctcaggtcg cagacgtttt gcagcagcag tcgcttcacg ttcgctcgcg 
     5041 tatcggtgat tcattctgct aaccagtaag gcaaccccgc cagcctagcc gggtcctcaa 
     5101 cgacaggagc acgatcatgc gcacccgtgg ggccgccatg ccggcgataa tggcctgctt 
     5161 ctcgccgaaa cgtttggtgg cgggaccagt gacgaaggct tgagcgaggg cgtgcaagat 
     5221 tccgaatacc gcaagcgaca ggccgatcat cgtcgcgctc cagcgaaagc ggtcctcgcc 
     5281 gaaaatgacc cagagcgctg ccggcacctg tcctacgagt tgcatgataa agaagacagt 
     5341 cataagtgcg gcgacgatag tcatgccccg cgcccaccgg aaggagctga ctgggttgaa 
     5401 ggctctcaag ggcatcggtc gagatcccgg tgcctaatga gtgagctaac ttacattaat 
     5461 tgcgttgcgc tcactgcccg ctttccagtc gggaaacctg tcgtgccagc tgcattaatg 
     5521 aatcggccaa cgcgcgggga gaggcggttt gcgtattggg cgccagggtg gtttttcttt 
     5581 tcaccagtga gacgggcaac agctgattgc ccttcaccgc ctggccctga gagagttgca 
     5641 gcaagcggtc cacgctggtt tgccccagca ggcgaaaatc ctgtttgatg gtggttaacg 
     5701 gcgggatata acatgagctg tcttcggtat cgtcgtatcc cactaccgag atatccgcac 
     5761 caacgcgcag cccggactcg gtaatggcgc gcattgcgcc cagcgccatc tgatcgttgg 
     5821 caaccagcat cgcagtggga acgatgccct cattcagcat ttgcatggtt tgttgaaaac 
     5881 cggacatggc actccagtcg ccttcccgtt ccgctatcgg ctgaatttga ttgcgagtga 
     5941 gatatttatg ccagccagcc agacgcagac gcgccgagac agaacttaat gggcccgcta 
     6001 acagcgcgat ttgctggtga cccaatgcga ccagatgctc cacgcccagt cgcgtaccgt 
     6061 cttcatggga gaaaataata ctgttgatgg gtgtctggtc agagacatca agaaataacg 
     6121 ccggaacatt agtgcaggca gcttccacag caatggcatc ctggtcatcc agcggatagt 
     6181 taatgatcag cccactgacg cgttgcgcga gaagattgtg caccgccgct ttacaggctt 
     6241 cgacgccgct tcgttctacc atcgacacca ccacgctggc acccagttga tcggcgcgag 
     6301 atttaatcgc cgcgacaatt tgcgacggcg cgtgcagggc cagactggag gtggcaacgc 
     6361 caatcagcaa cgactgtttg cccgccagtt gttgtgccac gcggttggga atgtaattca 
     6421 gctccgccat cgccgcttcc actttttccc gcgttttcgc agaaacgtgg ctggcctggt 
     6481 tcaccacgcg ggaaacggtc tgataagaga caccggcata ctctgcgaca tcgtataacg 
     6541 ttactggttt cacattcacc accctgaatt gactctcttc cgggcgctat catgccatac 
     6601 cgcgaaaggt tttgcgccat tcgatggtgt ccgggatctc gacgctctcc cttatgcgac 
     6661 tcctgcatta ggaagcagcc cagtagtagg ttgaggccgt tgagcaccgc cgccgcaagg 
     6721 aatggtgcat gcaaggagat ggcgcccaac agtcccccgg ccacggggcc tgccaccata 
     6781 cccacgccga aacaagcgct catgagcccg aagtggcgag cccgatcttc cccatcggtg 
     6841 atgtcggcga tataggcgcc agcaaccgca cctgtggcgc cggtgatgcc ggccacgatg 
     6901 cgtccggcgt agaggatcga gatctcgatc ccgcgaaat 
//
