# Supplementary material for: A scalable platform to discover antimicrobials of ribosomal origin
Source: Nat Commun. 2022 Oct 17;13:6135. doi: 10.1038/s41467-022-33890-w (PMC9576775; doi:10.1038/s41467-022-33890-w)
Supplement: Supplementary file 5 — Supplementary Data 2 [file 41467_2022_33890_MOESM5_ESM.zip › Supplementary Data 2/15.gb]

LOCUS       pET28a\CrtE\B\I\T7\promtoer\and\terminator\with\spacers        6699 bp    DNA     circular     29-MAR-2016
SOURCE      
  ORGANISM  
COMMENT     This file is created by Vector NTI
            http://www.invitrogen.com/
COMMENT     ORIGDB|GenBank
COMMENT     VNTDATE|-11171271|
COMMENT     VNTDBDATE|-11171271|
COMMENT     LSOWNER|
COMMENT     VNTNAME|pET28a CrtE B I T7 promtoer and terminator with spacers|
COMMENT     VNTAUTHORNAME|Demo User|
COMMENT     Vector_NTI_Display_Data_(Do_Not_Edit!)
COMMENT     (SXF 
COMMENT      (CGexDoc "pET28a CrtE B I T7 promtoer and terminator with spacers" 0 6699 
COMMENT       (CDBMol 0 0 1 1 1 0 0 0 0 "" "" 0 0 0 0 (CObList) (CObList) (CObList) 
COMMENT        (CObList) -1 "") 
COMMENT       (CDocSetData 1 1 0 0 0 0 "MAIN" 1 1 1 1 0 0 1 1 0 1 10 10 4294967295 50 0 
COMMENT        1 0 (CHomObj 0 0 0 3 75) (CWordArray) (CWordArray) 
COMMENT        (CStringList "BsaI" "BbsI") (CStringList "atg" "gtg") 
COMMENT        (CStringList "taa" "tga" "tag") (CObList) 1 "{(0,1),2}" 0 0 "" 0 
COMMENT        4294967295 0 0 0 0 0 0 0 "MAIN" 0 0 30 0 
COMMENT        (CProteinMotifSearchObject 70 20 1 1 1 1 0 0 1 0 0 0 0 0)) 
COMMENT       (CMolPar 0 0 1 2763 2763 1 6699 0 0 0 0 0 0 0 0) (CStringList) 
COMMENT       (CStringList) (CObList) (COAPar 25 250 50 0 6 4 3 7) 
COMMENT       (COAPar 25 250 50 0 6 4 3 7) (COAPar 25 250 50 0 6 4 3 7) 
COMMENT       (CObList #0=(CRSite (CStringList) "BsaI" "ggtctc" 8 12 0 0 "") 
COMMENT        #1=(CRSite (CStringList) "BbsI" "gaagac" 9 13 4 4740 0 5100 0 5474 1 
COMMENT            5813 1 0 "")) 
COMMENT       (CObList 
COMMENT        #2=(CFSignal (CObList) "Adapter ATGG" 21 0 0 1 4 0 (CStringList) 
COMMENT            (CStringList) 1 1 1 1 "1..4") 
COMMENT        #3=(CFSignal (CObList) "T7 promoter" 30 0 0 5 21 0 (CStringList) 
COMMENT            (CStringList) 1 1 1 1 "5..21") 
COMMENT        #4=(CFSignal (CObList) "lac operator" 103 0 0 24 47 0 (CStringList) 
COMMENT            (CStringList) 1 1 1 1 "24..47") 
COMMENT        #5=(CFSignal (CObList) "Adapter CCCT" 21 0 0 441 444 0 (CStringList) 
COMMENT            (CStringList) 1 1 1 1 "441..444") 
COMMENT        #6=(CFSignal (CObList) "T7 terminator" 43 0 0 393 440 0 (CStringList) 
COMMENT            (CStringList) 1 1 1 1 "393..440") 
COMMENT        #7=(CFSignal (CObList) "Adapter AGCG" 21 0 0 1688 1691 0 (CStringList) 
COMMENT            (CStringList) 1 1 1 1 "3212..3215") 
COMMENT        #8=(CFSignal (CObList) "pET28a backbone" 21 0 0 1692 6699 0 
COMMENT            (CStringList) (CStringList) 1 1 1 1 "3216..8223") 
COMMENT        #9=(CFSignal (CObList) "T7 Promoter" 30 0 0 445 461 0 (CStringList) 
COMMENT            (CStringList) 1 1 1 1 "445..461") 
COMMENT        #10=(CFSignal (CObList) "lac operator" 103 0 0 464 487 0 (CStringList) 
COMMENT             (CStringList) 1 1 1 1 "464..487") 
COMMENT        #11=(CFSignal (CObList) "T7 Terminator" 43 0 0 1640 1687 0 (CStringList) 
COMMENT             (CStringList) 1 1 1 1 "3164..3211") 
COMMENT        #12=(CFSignal (CObList) "gra_prec_WP_051546700.1\240" 4 0 0 86 388 0 
COMMENT             (CStringList) (CStringList) 1 1 1 1 "") 
COMMENT        #13=(CFSignal (CObList) "gra_WP_051546700.1\240" 4 0 0 502 1635 0 
COMMENT             (CStringList) (CStringList) 1 1 1 1 "")) (CObList) (CObList) 
COMMENT       (CObList) (CObList) (CObList) (CObList) 
COMMENT       (CTextView 0 
COMMENT        #14=(CGroupPar (CParagraph 0 (0 0) 1 2 0 0 180) 
COMMENT             (CObjectList 
COMMENT              #15=(CRefLinePar 
COMMENT                   (CLinePar (CParagraph 0 (0 0) 0 2 0 0 233) 
COMMENT                    "pET28a CrtE B I T7 promtoer and terminator with spacers" 2) 
COMMENT                   5 "" 0 4) 
COMMENT              #16=(CFolderPar 
COMMENT                   (CGroupPar (CParagraph 1 (0 0) 1 1 0 0 178) 
COMMENT                    (CObjectList 
COMMENT                     #17=(CLinePar (CParagraph 0 (0 0) 1 2 1 0 180) 
COMMENT                          "DNA 'pET28a CrtE B I T7 promtoer and terminator with spacers'" 
COMMENT                          1) 
COMMENT                     #18=(CLinePar (CParagraph 0 (0 0) 1 2 1 0 180) 
COMMENT                          "Local object" 1) 
COMMENT                     #19=(CLinePar (CParagraph 0 (0 0) 1 2 1 0 180) 
COMMENT                          "Created: 03/29/16 07:06PM" 1) 
COMMENT                     #20=(CLinePar (CParagraph 0 (0 0) 1 2 1 0 180) 
COMMENT                          "Last Modified: 03/29/16 07:06PM" 1) 
COMMENT                     #21=(CLinePar (CParagraph 0 (0 0) 1 2 1 0 180) 
COMMENT                          "length: 6699 bp" 1) 
COMMENT                     #22=(CLinePar (CParagraph 0 (0 0) 1 2 1 0 180) 
COMMENT                          "storage type: Basic" 1) 
COMMENT                     #23=(CLinePar (CParagraph 0 (0 0) 1 2 1 0 180) 
COMMENT                          "form: Circular" 1))) "General Description") 
COMMENT              #24=(CFolderPar 
COMMENT                   (CGroupPar (CParagraph 2 (0 0) 1 1 0 0 178) 
COMMENT                    (CObjectList 
COMMENT                     #25=(CLinePar (CParagraph 0 (0 0) 1 2 1 0 180) 
COMMENT                          "Original Source Database: GenBank" 1) 
COMMENT                     #26=(CLinePar (CParagraph 0 (0 0) 1 2 1 0 180) 
COMMENT                          "Modification Date in the Original DB: 29-MAR-2016" 1))) 
COMMENT                   "Standard Fields") 
COMMENT              #27=(CRefLinePar 
COMMENT                   (CLinePar (CParagraph 0 (0 0) 0 2 0 0 233) "Comments" 2) 1 "" 
COMMENT                   0 0) 
COMMENT              #28=(CFolderPar 
COMMENT                   (CGroupPar (CParagraph 8 (0 0) 1 2 0 0 178) (CObjectList)) 
COMMENT                   "Annotations") 
COMMENT              #29=(CFolderPar 
COMMENT                   (CGroupPar (CParagraph 12 (6 0) 1 1 0 0 178) 
COMMENT                    (CObjectList 
COMMENT                     #30=(CFolderPar 
COMMENT                          (CGroupPar (CParagraph 4 (7 4 0) 1 1 1 0 178) 
COMMENT                           (CObjectList 
COMMENT                            #31=(CFolderPar 
COMMENT                                 (CGroupPar 
COMMENT                                  (CParagraph 86 (3 #12# 0) 1 2 2 0 327) 
COMMENT                                  (CObjectList 
COMMENT                                   #32=(CLinePar 
COMMENT                                        (CParagraph 0 (0 0) 1 2 3 0 180) 
COMMENT                                        "Start: 86    End: 388 " 1))) 
COMMENT                                 "gra_prec_WP_051546700.1\240") 
COMMENT                            #33=(CFolderPar 
COMMENT                                 (CGroupPar 
COMMENT                                  (CParagraph 502 (3 #13# 0) 1 2 2 0 327) 
COMMENT                                  (CObjectList 
COMMENT                                   #34=(CLinePar 
COMMENT                                        (CParagraph 0 (0 0) 1 2 3 0 180) 
COMMENT                                        "Start: 502   End: 1635" 1))) 
COMMENT                                 "gra_WP_051546700.1\240"))) "CDS (2 total)") 
COMMENT                     #35=(CFolderPar 
COMMENT                          (CGroupPar (CParagraph 21 (7 21 0) 1 1 1 0 178) 
COMMENT                           (CObjectList 
COMMENT                            #36=(CFolderPar 
COMMENT                                 (CGroupPar (CParagraph 1 (3 #2# 0) 1 2 2 0 194) 
COMMENT                                  (CObjectList 
COMMENT                                   #37=(CLinePar 
COMMENT                                        (CParagraph 0 (0 0) 1 2 3 0 180) 
COMMENT                                        "Start: 1     End: 4   " 1) 
COMMENT                                   #38=(CLinePar 
COMMENT                                        (CParagraph 0 (0 0) 1 2 3 0 180) 
COMMENT                                        "Original Location Description:" 1) 
COMMENT                                   #39=(CLinePar 
COMMENT                                        (CParagraph 0 (0 0) 1 2 3 0 180) 
COMMENT                                        "   1..4" 1))) "Adapter ATGG") 
COMMENT                            #40=(CFolderPar 
COMMENT                                 (CGroupPar 
COMMENT                                  (CParagraph 441 (3 #5# 0) 1 2 2 0 194) 
COMMENT                                  (CObjectList 
COMMENT                                   #41=(CLinePar 
COMMENT                                        (CParagraph 0 (0 0) 1 2 3 0 180) 
COMMENT                                        "Start: 441   End: 444 " 1) 
COMMENT                                   #42=(CLinePar 
COMMENT                                        (CParagraph 0 (0 0) 1 2 3 0 180) 
COMMENT                                        "Original Location Description:" 1) 
COMMENT                                   #43=(CLinePar 
COMMENT                                        (CParagraph 0 (0 0) 1 2 3 0 180) 
COMMENT                                        "   441..444" 1))) "Adapter CCCT") 
COMMENT                            #44=(CFolderPar 
COMMENT                                 (CGroupPar 
COMMENT                                  (CParagraph 1688 (3 #7# 0) 1 2 2 0 194) 
COMMENT                                  (CObjectList 
COMMENT                                   #45=(CLinePar 
COMMENT                                        (CParagraph 0 (0 0) 1 2 3 0 180) 
COMMENT                                        "Start: 1688  End: 1691" 1) 
COMMENT                                   #46=(CLinePar 
COMMENT                                        (CParagraph 0 (0 0) 1 2 3 0 180) 
COMMENT                                        "Original Location Description:" 1) 
COMMENT                                   #47=(CLinePar 
COMMENT                                        (CParagraph 0 (0 0) 1 2 3 0 180) 
COMMENT                                        "   3212..3215" 1))) "Adapter AGCG") 
COMMENT                            #48=(CFolderPar 
COMMENT                                 (CGroupPar 
COMMENT                                  (CParagraph 1692 (3 #8# 0) 1 2 2 0 194) 
COMMENT                                  (CObjectList 
COMMENT                                   #49=(CLinePar 
COMMENT                                        (CParagraph 0 (0 0) 1 2 3 0 180) 
COMMENT                                        "Start: 1692  End: 6699" 1) 
COMMENT                                   #50=(CLinePar 
COMMENT                                        (CParagraph 0 (0 0) 1 2 3 0 180) 
COMMENT                                        "Original Location Description:" 1) 
COMMENT                                   #51=(CLinePar 
COMMENT                                        (CParagraph 0 (0 0) 1 2 3 0 180) 
COMMENT                                        "   3216..8223" 1))) "pET28a backbone"))) 
COMMENT                          "Misc. Feature (4 total)") 
COMMENT                     #52=(CFolderPar 
COMMENT                          (CGroupPar (CParagraph 30 (7 30 0) 1 1 1 0 178) 
COMMENT                           (CObjectList 
COMMENT                            #53=(CFolderPar 
COMMENT                                 (CGroupPar (CParagraph 5 (3 #3# 0) 1 2 2 0 194) 
COMMENT                                  (CObjectList 
COMMENT                                   #54=(CLinePar 
COMMENT                                        (CParagraph 0 (0 0) 1 2 3 0 180) 
COMMENT                                        "Start: 5     End: 21  " 1) 
COMMENT                                   #55=(CLinePar 
COMMENT                                        (CParagraph 0 (0 0) 1 2 3 0 180) 
COMMENT                                        "Original Location Description:" 1) 
COMMENT                                   #56=(CLinePar 
COMMENT                                        (CParagraph 0 (0 0) 1 2 3 0 180) 
COMMENT                                        "   5..21" 1))) "T7 promoter") 
COMMENT                            #57=(CFolderPar 
COMMENT                                 (CGroupPar 
COMMENT                                  (CParagraph 445 (3 #9# 0) 1 2 2 0 194) 
COMMENT                                  (CObjectList 
COMMENT                                   #58=(CLinePar 
COMMENT                                        (CParagraph 0 (0 0) 1 2 3 0 180) 
COMMENT                                        "Start: 445   End: 461 " 1) 
COMMENT                                   #59=(CLinePar 
COMMENT                                        (CParagraph 0 (0 0) 1 2 3 0 180) 
COMMENT                                        "Original Location Description:" 1) 
COMMENT                                   #60=(CLinePar 
COMMENT                                        (CParagraph 0 (0 0) 1 2 3 0 180) 
COMMENT                                        "   445..461" 1))) "T7 Promoter"))) 
COMMENT                          "Promoter Prokaryotic (2 total)") 
COMMENT                     #61=(CFolderPar 
COMMENT                          (CGroupPar (CParagraph 43 (7 43 0) 1 1 1 0 178) 
COMMENT                           (CObjectList 
COMMENT                            #62=(CFolderPar 
COMMENT                                 (CGroupPar 
COMMENT                                  (CParagraph 393 (3 #6# 0) 1 2 2 0 194) 
COMMENT                                  (CObjectList 
COMMENT                                   #63=(CLinePar 
COMMENT                                        (CParagraph 0 (0 0) 1 2 3 0 180) 
COMMENT                                        "Start: 393   End: 440 " 1) 
COMMENT                                   #64=(CLinePar 
COMMENT                                        (CParagraph 0 (0 0) 1 2 3 0 180) 
COMMENT                                        "Original Location Description:" 1) 
COMMENT                                   #65=(CLinePar 
COMMENT                                        (CParagraph 0 (0 0) 1 2 3 0 180) 
COMMENT                                        "   393..440" 1))) "T7 terminator") 
COMMENT                            #66=(CFolderPar 
COMMENT                                 (CGroupPar 
COMMENT                                  (CParagraph 1640 (3 #11# 0) 1 2 2 0 194) 
COMMENT                                  (CObjectList 
COMMENT                                   #67=(CLinePar 
COMMENT                                        (CParagraph 0 (0 0) 1 2 3 0 180) 
COMMENT                                        "Start: 1640  End: 1687" 1) 
COMMENT                                   #68=(CLinePar 
COMMENT                                        (CParagraph 0 (0 0) 1 2 3 0 180) 
COMMENT                                        "Original Location Description:" 1) 
COMMENT                                   #69=(CLinePar 
COMMENT                                        (CParagraph 0 (0 0) 1 2 3 0 180) 
COMMENT                                        "   3164..3211" 1))) "T7 Terminator"))) 
COMMENT                          "Terminator (2 total)") 
COMMENT                     #70=(CFolderPar 
COMMENT                          (CGroupPar (CParagraph 103 (7 103 0) 1 1 1 0 178) 
COMMENT                           (CObjectList 
COMMENT                            #71=(CFolderPar 
COMMENT                                 (CGroupPar 
COMMENT                                  (CParagraph 24 (3 #4# 0) 1 2 2 0 194) 
COMMENT                                  (CObjectList 
COMMENT                                   #72=(CLinePar 
COMMENT                                        (CParagraph 0 (0 0) 1 2 3 0 180) 
COMMENT                                        "Start: 24    End: 47  " 1) 
COMMENT                                   #73=(CLinePar 
COMMENT                                        (CParagraph 0 (0 0) 1 2 3 0 180) 
COMMENT                                        "Original Location Description:" 1) 
COMMENT                                   #74=(CLinePar 
COMMENT                                        (CParagraph 0 (0 0) 1 2 3 0 180) 
COMMENT                                        "   24..47" 1))) "lac operator") 
COMMENT                            #75=(CFolderPar 
COMMENT                                 (CGroupPar 
COMMENT                                  (CParagraph 464 (3 #10# 0) 1 2 2 0 194) 
COMMENT                                  (CObjectList 
COMMENT                                   #76=(CLinePar 
COMMENT                                        (CParagraph 0 (0 0) 1 2 3 0 180) 
COMMENT                                        "Start: 464   End: 487 " 1) 
COMMENT                                   #77=(CLinePar 
COMMENT                                        (CParagraph 0 (0 0) 1 2 3 0 180) 
COMMENT                                        "Original Location Description:" 1) 
COMMENT                                   #78=(CLinePar 
COMMENT                                        (CParagraph 0 (0 0) 1 2 3 0 180) 
COMMENT                                        "   464..487" 1))) "lac operator"))) 
COMMENT                          "Operon (2 total)"))) "Feature Map") 
COMMENT              #79=(CFolderPar 
COMMENT                   (CGroupPar (CParagraph 13 (0 0) 1 1 0 0 178) 
COMMENT                    (CObjectList 
COMMENT                     #80=(CRSFolderPar 
COMMENT                          (CFolderPar 
COMMENT                           (CGroupPar (CParagraph 100446136 (8 0) 1 1 1 0 178) 
COMMENT                            (CObjectList 
COMMENT                             #81=(CGroupPar 
COMMENT                                  (CParagraph 0 (10 #1# 0) 1 2 2 0 180) 
COMMENT                                  (CObjectList 
COMMENT                                   #82=(CLinePar 
COMMENT                                        (CParagraph 0 (1 #1# 1) 1 2 2 0 191) 
COMMENT                                        " N1: 4740 " 1) 
COMMENT                                   #83=(CLinePar 
COMMENT                                        (CParagraph 0 (1 #1# 2) 1 2 2 0 191) 
COMMENT                                        " N2: 5100 " 1) 
COMMENT                                   #84=(CLinePar 
COMMENT                                        (CParagraph 0 (1 #1# 3) 1 2 2 0 191) 
COMMENT                                        " N3: 5474 (on complementary strand)" 1) 
COMMENT                                   #85=(CLinePar 
COMMENT                                        (CParagraph 0 (1 #1# 4) 1 2 2 0 191) 
COMMENT                                        " N4: 5813 (on complementary strand)" 1))))) 
COMMENT                           "BbsI: 4 sites") 8 12 "GAAGACNNNNNNN" "CTTCTGNNNNNNN") 
COMMENT                     #86=(CRSFolderPar 
COMMENT                          (CFolderPar 
COMMENT                           (CGroupPar (CParagraph 100446360 (8 0) 1 1 1 0 178) 
COMMENT                            (CObjectList)) "BsaI: 0 sites") 7 11 "GGTCTCNNNNNN" 
COMMENT                          "CCAGAGNNNNNN"))) "Restriction/Methylation Map")))) 
COMMENT       (CGraphView 
COMMENT        (CWStyleSheet 
COMMENT         (CObjectList 
COMMENT          #87=(CWidgetStyle "RSite Label" 1 (LOGPEN 0 0 13408563) 1 0 1 
COMMENT               (LOGFONT 0 0 0 0 400 0 0 0 0 3 2 1 18 "Georgia") 0.555556 0 1 5 
COMMENT               "@N (@S)" 0) 
COMMENT          #88=(CWidgetStyle "Signal Label" 1 (LOGPEN 0 0 0) 1 0 1 
COMMENT               (LOGFONT 0 0 0 0 700 0 0 0 0 3 2 1 34 "Arial") 0.666667 0 1 1 
COMMENT               "@N" 0) 
COMMENT          #89=(CWidgetStyle "Molecule Label 2" 0 0 1 
COMMENT               (LOGFONT 0 0 0 0 400 0 0 0 0 3 2 1 18 "Georgia") 0.555556 0 1 16 
COMMENT               "@L bp" 0) 
COMMENT          #90=(CWidgetStyle "Molecule Label 1" 0 0 1 
COMMENT               (LOGFONT 0 0 0 0 400 0 0 0 0 3 2 1 34 "Verdana") 0.833333 0 1 1 
COMMENT               "@N" 0) 
COMMENT          #91=(CWidgetStyle "Shape 3" 1 (LOGPEN 0 0 3355545) 1 1 
COMMENT               (LOGBRUSH 0 6724095 0) 0 0 1 (LOGSHAPE 9 1 0.8 1.8 0)) 
COMMENT          #92=(CWidgetStyle "Shape 1" 1 (LOGPEN 0 0 6723840) 1 1 
COMMENT               (LOGBRUSH 0 10079334 0) 0 0 1 (LOGSHAPE 9 1 0.8 1.8 0)) 
COMMENT          #93=(CWidgetStyle "Axis" 1 (LOGPEN 0 0 10079436) 2 1 
COMMENT               (LOGBRUSH 0 13434879 0) 0 0 1 (LOGSHAPE 10 1 0 0 0)) 
COMMENT          #94=(CWidgetStyle "Line 2" 1 (LOGPEN 0 0 6723840) 8 0 0 0 1 
COMMENT               (LOGSHAPE 1 1.9 0 0 0)) 
COMMENT          #95=(CWidgetStyle "RSite" 1 (LOGPEN 0 0 10053171) 8 0 0 0 1 
COMMENT               (LOGSHAPE 1 1.9 0 0 0)) 
COMMENT          #96=(CWidgetStyle "Short Signal" 1 (LOGPEN 0 0 13395507) 10 0 0 0 1 
COMMENT               (LOGSHAPE 1 1.9 0 0 0)) 
COMMENT          #97=(CWidgetStyle "Uniq RSite Label" 1 (LOGPEN 0 0 153) 1 0 1 
COMMENT               (LOGFONT 0 0 0 0 400 0 0 0 0 3 2 1 18 "Georgia") 0.555556 128 1 5 
COMMENT               "@N (@S)" 0) 
COMMENT          #98=(CWidgetStyle "Vanilla" 1 (LOGPEN 0 0 0) 1 1 
COMMENT               (LOGBRUSH 0 16777215 0) 1 
COMMENT               (LOGFONT 0 0 0 0 400 0 0 0 0 7 48 2 18 "Times New Roman") 0.8 0 1 
COMMENT               2 "?" 0) 
COMMENT          #99=(CWidgetStyle "Mark 1" 0 0 1 
COMMENT               (LOGFONT 0 0 0 0 400 0 0 0 2 7 48 2 2 "Windings") 0.7 0 1 2 "?" 0) 
COMMENT          #100=(CWidgetStyle "Motif Label" 1 (LOGPEN 0 0 16744512) 1 0 1 
COMMENT                (LOGFONT 0 0 0 0 400 0 0 0 0 3 2 1 34 "Arial") 0.611111 8388608 
COMMENT                1 65535 "@N (@H)" 0) 
COMMENT          #101=(CWidgetStyle "Fragment Label 2" 1 (LOGPEN 0 0 0) 1 0 1 
COMMENT                (LOGFONT 0 0 0 0 400 0 0 0 0 3 2 1 49 "Courier New") 1.05 0 1 48 
COMMENT                "@F bp (molecule @L bp)" 0) 
COMMENT          #102=(CWidgetStyle "Fragment Label 1" 1 (LOGPEN 0 0 0) 1 0 1 
COMMENT                (LOGFONT 0 0 0 0 400 0 0 0 0 3 2 1 34 "Arial") 0.91 0 1 1 
COMMENT                "Fragment of @N" 0) 
COMMENT          #103=(CWidgetStyle "Shape 4" 1 (LOGPEN 0 0 0) 1 1 
COMMENT                (LOGBRUSH 2 8388608 5) 0 0 0) 
COMMENT          #104=(CWidgetStyle "Shape 2" 1 (LOGPEN 0 0 0) 1 1 (LOGBRUSH 0 128 0) 0 
COMMENT                0 0) 
COMMENT          #105=(CWidgetStyle "Shape 0" 1 (LOGPEN 0 0 0) 1 1 (LOGBRUSH 0 0 0) 0 0 
COMMENT                0) 
COMMENT          #106=(CWidgetStyle "ORF" 1 (LOGPEN 0 0 16384) 8 0 0 0 1 
COMMENT                (LOGSHAPE 7 0.2 3.41182 2.86186 0.609808)) 
COMMENT          #107=(CWidgetStyle "Line 4" 1 (LOGPEN 0 0 32768) 8 0 0 0 0) 
COMMENT          #108=(CWidgetStyle "Line 3" 1 (LOGPEN 0 0 16711680) 8 0 0 0 0) 
COMMENT          #109=(CWidgetStyle "Line 1" 1 (LOGPEN 0 0 16711680) 1 0 0 0 0) 
COMMENT          #110=(CWidgetStyle "Short Promoter" 1 (LOGPEN 0 0 128) 6 0 0 0 0) 
COMMENT          #111=(CWidgetStyle "Motif" 1 (LOGPEN 0 0 0) 1 0 0 0 0) 
COMMENT          #112=(CWidgetStyle "Line 0" 1 (LOGPEN 0 0 0) 8 0 0 0 0) 
COMMENT          #113=(CWidgetStyle "Void" 0 0 0 0 0) 
COMMENT          #114=(CWidgetStyle "General Label" 1 (LOGPEN 0 0 0) 1 0 1 
COMMENT                (LOGFONT 0 0 0 0 400 0 0 0 0 3 2 1 18 "Times New Roman") 0.91 0 
COMMENT                1 3 "@T @N " 0) 
COMMENT          #115=(CWidgetStyle "Position" 1 (LOGPEN 0 0 0) 1 0 0 0 0) 
COMMENT          #116=(CWidgetStyle "Annotation" 0 0 1 
COMMENT                (LOGFONT 0 0 0 0 400 0 0 0 0 3 2 1 18 "Times New Roman") 0.91 0 
COMMENT                0 0) 
COMMENT          #117=(CWidgetStyle "Position Label" 1 (LOGPEN 0 0 8388608) 1 0 1 
COMMENT                (LOGFONT 0 0 0 0 400 0 1 0 0 3 2 1 34 "Arial") 0.63 8388608 1 1 
COMMENT                "@N" 0) 
COMMENT          #118=(CWidgetStyle "Range" 1 (LOGPEN 0 0 0) 1 1 
COMMENT                (LOGBRUSH 0 16777215 0) 0 0 0) 
COMMENT          #119=(CWidgetStyle "Range Label" 1 (LOGPEN 0 0 8388608) 1 0 1 
COMMENT                (LOGFONT 0 0 0 0 400 0 1 0 0 3 2 1 34 "Arial") 0.63 8388608 1 1 
COMMENT                "@N" 0) 
COMMENT          #120=(CWidgetStyle "ORF Label" 1 (LOGPEN 0 0 49216) 1 0 1 
COMMENT                (LOGFONT 0 0 0 0 400 0 0 0 0 3 2 1 18 "Times New Roman") 
COMMENT                0.611111 0 1 65535 "@N" 0) 
COMMENT          #121=(CWidgetStyle "CDS Label" 1 (LOGPEN 0 0 4227264) 1 0 1 
COMMENT                (LOGFONT 0 0 0 0 400 0 0 0 0 3 2 1 34 "Arial") 0.555556 255 1 1 
COMMENT                "@N" 0) 
COMMENT          #122=(CWidgetStyle "Shape 5" 1 (LOGPEN 0 0 0) 3 1 
COMMENT                (LOGBRUSH 0 16777113 0) 1 
COMMENT                (LOGFONT 0 0 0 0 400 0 0 0 0 7 48 2 50 "Arial") 0.9 0 0 1 
COMMENT                (LOGSHAPE 9 1 0.8 1.8 0)) 
COMMENT          #123=(CWidgetStyle "CDS" 1 (LOGPEN 0 0 0) 1 1 (LOGBRUSH 2 39423 3) 0 0 
COMMENT                1 (LOGSHAPE 9 1 0.8 1.8 0)) 
COMMENT          #124=(CWidgetStyle "Label 2" 1 (LOGPEN 0 0 4227264) 1 0 1 
COMMENT                (LOGFONT 0 0 0 0 400 0 0 0 0 3 2 1 34 "Arial") 0.944444 8388608 
COMMENT                1 1 "@N" 0) 
COMMENT          #125=(CWidgetStyle "Label 3" 1 (LOGPEN 0 0 8421376) 1 0 1 
COMMENT                (LOGFONT 0 0 0 0 700 255 0 0 0 3 2 1 34 "Arial") 0.833333 255 1 
COMMENT                5 "@N (@S)" 0) 
COMMENT          #126=(CWidgetStyle "Label 4" 1 (LOGPEN 0 0 8437824) 1 0 1 
COMMENT                (LOGFONT 0 0 0 0 400 0 0 0 0 3 2 1 34 "Arial") 0.722222 0 1 5 
COMMENT                "@N (@S)" 0)) 0.164644 1.74233 0.164644 2.53336 
COMMENT         (70 (CShapeMapEntry 0 "Unique RSite" 1 "Uniq RSite Label") 67 
COMMENT          (CShapeMapEntry 0 "ORF" 0 "ORF Label")) 40.0378 40.0378 39 39 0.1 
COMMENT         -6293) 1 1 0 1 1 
COMMENT        (mapper: 20.0316 -19.7027 40.0378 40.0378 0.01 10 -1 6699 6699 1 0 0) 
COMMENT        #127=(CGroupWidget (CWidget 0 (0 0) 1 2 0 0 Nil 1763730796 100) 
COMMENT              (CObjectList 
COMMENT               #128=(CGroupWidget (CWidget 1 (0 0) 1 2 0 0 Nil -461 100) 
COMMENT                     (CObjectList 
COMMENT                      #129=(CAxis 
COMMENT                            (CWideLine 
COMMENT                             (CWidget 0 (0 0) 1 2 0 0 #93# 100617276 0) 
COMMENT                             (LOGPEN 0 0 10079436) 2 (LOGBRUSH 0 13434879 0) 1 
COMMENT                             6.27512 6.27312 1 0.0214037) 0.0936436) 
COMMENT                      #130=(CLabel 
COMMENT                            (CWidget 1001 (0 0) 1 2 0 0 #90# 1735680884 100) 
COMMENT                            (LOGPEN 0 0 0) 1 
COMMENT                            (LOGFONT 58 22 0 0 400 0 0 0 0 3 2 1 34 "Verdana") 
COMMENT                            1.74233 0.833333 0 
COMMENT                            "pET28a CrtE B I T7 promtoer and terminator with spacers" 
COMMENT                            "@N" 1 0 0.871165 0 -10 33.0438 1.47361 Nil) 
COMMENT                      #131=(CLabel 
COMMENT                            (CWidget 1002 (0 0) 1 2 0 0 #89# 1633903457 100) 
COMMENT                            (LOGPEN 0 0 0) 1 
COMMENT                            (LOGFONT 38 14 0 0 400 0 0 0 0 3 2 1 18 "Georgia") 
COMMENT                            1.74233 0.555556 0 "6699 bp" "@L bp" 16 0 -0.871165 
COMMENT                            0 -10.8 2.92224 0.974079 Nil)) (CObjectList)) 
COMMENT               #132=(CGroupWidget (CWidget 10 (6 0) 1 2 0 0 Nil -782 100) 
COMMENT                     (CObjectList 
COMMENT                      #133=(CGroupWidget 
COMMENT                            (CWidget 4 (7 4 0) 1 2 0 0 Nil -809 100) 
COMMENT                            (CObjectList 
COMMENT                             #134=(CWideArrow 
COMMENT                                   (CWideLine 
COMMENT                                    (CWidget 0 (3 #12# 0) 1 2 0 0 #91# 0 100) 
COMMENT                                    (LOGPEN 0 0 3355545) 1 
COMMENT                                    (LOGBRUSH 0 6724095 0) 1 5.90985 6.19359 1 
COMMENT                                    0.082322) 0.8 1.8 0) 
COMMENT                             #135=(CLabel 
COMMENT                                   (CWidget 0 (0 0) 1 2 0 0 #88# 1634169959 100) 
COMMENT                                   (LOGPEN 0 0 0) 1 
COMMENT                                   (LOGFONT 46 17 0 0 700 0 0 0 0 3 2 1 34 
COMMENT                                    "Arial") 1.74233 0.666667 0 
COMMENT                                   "gra prec WP 051546700.1\240" "@N" 1 12.1449 
COMMENT                                   12.1963 0 -10 10.1654 1.07399 #134#) 
COMMENT                             #136=(CWideArrow 
COMMENT                                   (CWideLine 
COMMENT                                    (CWidget 0 (3 #13# 0) 1 2 0 0 #91# 0 100) 
COMMENT                                    (LOGPEN 0 0 3355545) 1 
COMMENT                                    (LOGBRUSH 0 6724095 0) 1 4.74211 5.80403 1 
COMMENT                                    0.082322) 0.8 1.8 0) 
COMMENT                             #137=(CLabel 
COMMENT                                   (CWidget 0 (0 0) 1 2 0 0 #88# 1734829923 100) 
COMMENT                                   (LOGPEN 0 0 0) 1 
COMMENT                                   (LOGFONT 46 17 0 0 700 0 0 0 0 3 2 1 34 
COMMENT                                    "Arial") 1.74233 0.666667 0 
COMMENT                                   "gra WP 051546700.1\240" "@N" 1 17.7371 
COMMENT                                   3.48466 0 -10 8.16728 1.07399 #136#)) 
COMMENT                            (CObjectList)) 
COMMENT                      #138=(CGroupWidget 
COMMENT                            (CWidget 21 (7 21 0) 1 2 0 0 Nil -251 100) 
COMMENT                            (CObjectList 
COMMENT                             #139=(CScratch 
COMMENT                                   (CWidget 0 (3 #2# 0) 1 2 0 0 #96# 865 100) 
COMMENT                                   (LOGPEN 0 8 13395507) 10 1 6.27319 1.9 
COMMENT                                   0.082322 1) 
COMMENT                             #140=(CLabel 
COMMENT                                   (CWidget 0 (0 0) 1 2 0 0 #88# 1634166631 100) 
COMMENT                                   (LOGPEN 0 0 0) 1 
COMMENT                                   (LOGFONT 46 17 0 0 700 0 0 0 0 3 2 1 34 
COMMENT                                    "Arial") 1.74233 0.666667 0 "Adapter ATGG" 
COMMENT                                   "@N" 1 4.45535 17.4233 0 -10 5.86945 1.07399 
COMMENT                                   #139#) 
COMMENT                             #141=(CScratch 
COMMENT                                   (CWidget 0 (3 #5# 0) 1 2 0 0 #96# 864 100) 
COMMENT                                   (LOGPEN 0 8 13395507) 10 1 5.86115 1.9 
COMMENT                                   0.082322 1) 
COMMENT                             #142=(CLabel 
COMMENT                                   (CWidget 0 (0 0) 1 2 0 0 #88# 1667458932 100) 
COMMENT                                   (LOGPEN 0 0 0) 1 
COMMENT                                   (LOGFONT 46 17 0 0 700 0 0 0 0 3 2 1 34 
COMMENT                                    "Arial") 1.74233 0.666667 0 "Adapter CCCT" 
COMMENT                                   "@N" 1 13.935 8.71165 0 -10 5.86945 1.07399 
COMMENT                                   #141#) 
COMMENT                             #143=(CScratch 
COMMENT                                   (CWidget 0 (3 #7# 0) 1 2 0 0 #96# 1 100) 
COMMENT                                   (LOGPEN 0 8 13395507) 10 1 4.69342 1.9 
COMMENT                                   0.082322 1) 
COMMENT                             #144=(CLabel 
COMMENT                                   (CWidget 0 (0 0) 1 2 0 0 #88# 1634165607 100) 
COMMENT                                   (LOGPEN 0 0 0) 1 
COMMENT                                   (LOGFONT 46 17 0 0 700 0 0 0 0 3 2 1 34 
COMMENT                                    "Arial") 1.74233 0.666667 0 "Adapter AGCG" 
COMMENT                                   "@N" 1 16.8552 -1.74233 0 -10 5.96936 1.07399 
COMMENT                                   #143#) 
COMMENT                             #145=(CWideArrow 
COMMENT                                   (CWideLine 
COMMENT                                    (CWidget 0 (3 #8# 0) 1 2 0 0 #92# 0 100) 
COMMENT                                    (LOGPEN 0 0 6723840) 1 
COMMENT                                    (LOGBRUSH 0 10079334 0) 0.835356 6.27319 
COMMENT                                    4.68967 1 0.082322) 0.8 1.8 0) 
COMMENT                             #146=(CLabel 
COMMENT                                   (CWidget 0 (0 0) 1 2 0 0 #88# 1634165601 100) 
COMMENT                                   (LOGPEN 0 0 0) 1 
COMMENT                                   (LOGFONT 46 17 0 0 700 0 0 0 0 3 2 1 34 
COMMENT                                    "Arial") 1.74233 0.666667 0 
COMMENT                                   "pET28a backbone" "@N" 1 -14.7364 -8.71165 0 
COMMENT                                   -10 7.0933 1.07399 #145#)) (CObjectList)) 
COMMENT                      #147=(CGroupWidget 
COMMENT                            (CWidget 30 (7 30 0) 1 2 0 0 Nil -321 100) 
COMMENT                            (CObjectList 
COMMENT                             #148=(CPromoterArrow 
COMMENT                                   (CLine 
COMMENT                                    (CWidget 0 (3 #3# 0) 1 2 0 0 #110# 0 100) 
COMMENT                                    (LOGPEN 0 4 128) 6 1.16464 6.18217 6.26944) 
COMMENT                                   0.4 0.082322 1.08464 1.8 1.8 0) 
COMMENT                             #149=(CLabel 
COMMENT                                   (CWidget 0 (0 0) 1 2 0 0 #88# 1952933729 100) 
COMMENT                                   (LOGPEN 0 0 0) 1 
COMMENT                                   (LOGFONT 46 17 0 0 700 0 0 0 0 3 2 1 34 
COMMENT                                    "Arial") 1.74233 0.666667 0 "T7 promoter" 
COMMENT                                   "@N" 1 4.37515 13.9386 0 -10 4.9703 1.07399 
COMMENT                                   #148#) 
COMMENT                             #150=(CPromoterArrow 
COMMENT                                   (CLine 
COMMENT                                    (CWidget 0 (3 #9# 0) 1 2 0 0 #110# 0 100) 
COMMENT                                    (LOGPEN 0 4 128) 6 1.16464 5.77014 5.85741) 
COMMENT                                   0.4 0.082322 1.08464 1.8 1.8 0) 
COMMENT                             #151=(CLabel 
COMMENT                                   (CWidget 0 (0 0) 1 2 0 0 #88# 1953785697 100) 
COMMENT                                   (LOGPEN 0 0 0) 1 
COMMENT                                   (LOGFONT 46 17 0 0 700 0 0 0 0 3 2 1 34 
COMMENT                                    "Arial") 1.74233 0.666667 0 "T7 Promoter" 
COMMENT                                   "@N" 1 15.4003 5.22699 0 -10 5.02026 1.07399 
COMMENT                                   #150#)) (CObjectList)) 
COMMENT                      #152=(CGroupWidget 
COMMENT                            (CWidget 43 (7 43 0) 1 2 0 0 Nil 1836020336 100) 
COMMENT                            (CObjectList 
COMMENT                             #153=(CScratch 
COMMENT                                   (CWidget 0 (3 #6# 0) 1 2 0 0 #96# 57383024 
COMMENT                                    100) (LOGPEN 0 8 13395507) 10 1 5.9061 1.9 
COMMENT                                   0.082322 1) 
COMMENT                             #154=(CLabel 
COMMENT                                   (CWidget 0 (0 0) 1 2 0 0 #88# 1952540532 100) 
COMMENT                                   (LOGPEN 0 0 0) 1 
COMMENT                                   (LOGFONT 46 17 0 0 700 0 0 0 0 3 2 1 34 
COMMENT                                    "Arial") 1.74233 0.666667 0 "T7 terminator" 
COMMENT                                   "@N" 1 12.0848 10.454 0 -10 5.41988 1.07399 
COMMENT                                   #153#) 
COMMENT                             #155=(CScratch 
COMMENT                                   (CWidget 0 (3 #11# 0) 1 2 0 0 #96# 1 100) 
COMMENT                                   (LOGPEN 0 8 13395507) 10 1 4.73837 1.9 
COMMENT                                   0.082322 1) 
COMMENT                             #156=(CLabel 
COMMENT                                   (CWidget 0 (0 0) 1 2 0 0 #88# 1734567796 100) 
COMMENT                                   (LOGPEN 0 0 0) 1 
COMMENT                                   (LOGFONT 46 17 0 0 700 0 0 0 0 3 2 1 34 
COMMENT                                    "Arial") 1.74233 0.666667 0 "T7 Terminator" 
COMMENT                                   "@N" 1 16.6634 0 0 -10 5.64467 1.07399 #155#)) 
COMMENT                            (CObjectList)) 
COMMENT                      #157=(CGroupWidget 
COMMENT                            (CWidget 103 (7 103 0) 1 2 0 0 Nil -598 100) 
COMMENT                            (CObjectList 
COMMENT                             #158=(CScratch 
COMMENT                                   (CWidget 0 (3 #4# 0) 1 2 0 0 #96# 102242696 
COMMENT                                    100) (LOGPEN 0 8 13395507) 10 1 6.25165 1.9 
COMMENT                                   0.082322 1) 
COMMENT                             #159=(CLabel 
COMMENT                                   (CWidget 0 (0 0) 1 2 0 0 #88# 1667720039 100) 
COMMENT                                   (LOGPEN 0 0 0) 1 
COMMENT                                   (LOGFONT 46 17 0 0 700 0 0 0 0 3 2 1 34 
COMMENT                                    "Arial") 1.74233 0.666667 0 "lac operator" 
COMMENT                                   "@N" 1 4.06855 15.681 0 -10 4.84542 1.07399 
COMMENT                                   #158#) 
COMMENT                             #160=(CScratch 
COMMENT                                   (CWidget 0 (3 #10# 0) 1 2 0 0 #96# 57383472 
COMMENT                                    100) (LOGPEN 0 8 13395507) 10 1 5.83962 1.9 
COMMENT                                   0.082322 1) 
COMMENT                             #161=(CLabel 
COMMENT                                   (CWidget 0 (0 0) 1 2 0 0 #88# 1667457891 100) 
COMMENT                                   (LOGPEN 0 0 0) 1 
COMMENT                                   (LOGFONT 46 17 0 0 700 0 0 0 0 3 2 1 34 
COMMENT                                    "Arial") 1.74233 0.666667 0 "lac operator" 
COMMENT                                   "@N" 1 14.5475 6.96932 0 -10 4.84542 1.07399 
COMMENT                                   #160#)) (CObjectList))) (CObjectList)) 
COMMENT               #162=(CGroupWidget (CWidget 11 (8 0) 1 2 0 0 Nil -391 100) 
COMMENT                     (CObjectList 
COMMENT                      #163=(CGroupWidget 
COMMENT                            (CWidget 4 (10 #1# 0) 1 2 0 0 Nil -600 100) 
COMMENT                            (CObjectList 
COMMENT                             #164=(CScratch 
COMMENT                                   (CWidget 1 (1 #1# 1) 1 2 0 0 #95# 100529696 
COMMENT                                    100) (LOGPEN 0 6 10053171) 8 1 1.83541 1.9 
COMMENT                                   0.082322 1) 
COMMENT                             #165=(CLabel 
COMMENT                                   (CWidget 0 (0 0) 1 2 0 0 #87# 1633904500 100) 
COMMENT                                   (LOGPEN 0 0 13408563) 1 
COMMENT                                   (LOGFONT 38 14 0 0 400 0 0 0 0 3 2 1 18 
COMMENT                                    "Georgia") 1.74233 0.555556 0 
COMMENT                                   "{\\i Bbs}I (4740)" "@N (@S)" 5 -15.2369 
COMMENT                                   -3.48466 0 -10 4.4458 0.974079 #164#) 
COMMENT                             #166=(CScratch 
COMMENT                                   (CWidget 2 (1 #1# 2) 1 2 0 0 #95# 0 100) 
COMMENT                                   (LOGPEN 0 6 10053171) 8 1 1.4983 1.9 0.082322 
COMMENT                                   1) 
COMMENT                             #167=(CLabel 
COMMENT                                   (CWidget 0 (0 0) 1 2 0 0 #87# 1667720033 100) 
COMMENT                                   (LOGPEN 0 0 13408563) 1 
COMMENT                                   (LOGFONT 38 14 0 0 400 0 0 0 0 3 2 1 18 
COMMENT                                    "Georgia") 1.74233 0.555556 0 
COMMENT                                   "{\\i Bbs}I (5100)" "@N (@S)" 5 -15.6026 
COMMENT                                   1.74233 0 -10 4.34589 0.974079 #166#) 
COMMENT                             #168=(CScratch 
COMMENT                                   (CWidget 3 (1 #1# 3) 1 2 0 0 #95# 100529552 
COMMENT                                    100) (LOGPEN 0 6 10053171) 8 1 1.14807 1.9 
COMMENT                                   0.082322 1) 
COMMENT                             #169=(CLabel 
COMMENT                                   (CWidget 0 (0 0) 1 2 0 0 #87# 1667458932 100) 
COMMENT                                   (LOGPEN 0 0 13408563) 1 
COMMENT                                   (LOGFONT 38 14 0 0 400 0 0 0 0 3 2 1 18 
COMMENT                                    "Georgia") 1.74233 0.555556 0 
COMMENT                                   "{\\i Bbs}I (5474)" "@N (@S)" 5 -14.7121 
COMMENT                                   5.22699 0 -10 4.39585 0.974079 #168#) 
COMMENT                             #170=(CScratch 
COMMENT                                   (CWidget 4 (1 #1# 4) 1 2 0 0 #95# 57382688 
COMMENT                                    100) (LOGPEN 0 6 10053171) 8 1 0.830619 1.9 
COMMENT                                   0.082322 1) 
COMMENT                             #171=(CLabel 
COMMENT                                   (CWidget 0 (0 0) 1 2 0 0 #87# 1734567779 100) 
COMMENT                                   (LOGPEN 0 0 13408563) 1 
COMMENT                                   (LOGFONT 38 14 0 0 400 0 0 0 0 3 2 1 18 
COMMENT                                    "Georgia") 1.74233 0.555556 0 
COMMENT                                   "{\\i Bbs}I (5813)" "@N (@S)" 5 -12.8112 
COMMENT                                   8.71165 0 -10 4.22101 0.974079 #170#)) 
COMMENT                            (CObjectList))) (CObjectList)) 
COMMENT               #172=(CGroupWidget (CWidget 14 (16 0) 1 2 0 0 Nil -112 100) 
COMMENT                     (CObjectList) (CObjectList)) 
COMMENT               #173=(CGroupWidget (CWidget 12 (0 0) 1 2 0 0 Nil -459 100) 
COMMENT                     (CObjectList) (CObjectList))) (CObjectList))) 
COMMENT       (CSeqView 10 10 (CObjectList) (CObList) 1 (CObList)) (CObList) 87462704 
COMMENT       (CStringList) 2082602632 0 (CObList)))
FEATURES             Location/Qualifiers
     misc_feature    1..4
                     /vntifkey="21"
                     /label=Adapter\ATGG
     promoter        5..21
                     /vntifkey="30"
                     /label=T7\promoter
     operon          24..47
                     /vntifkey="103"
                     /label=lac\operator
     misc_feature    441..444
                     /vntifkey="21"
                     /label=Adapter\CCCT
     terminator      393..440
                     /vntifkey="43"
                     /label=T7\terminator
     misc_feature    1688..1691
                     /vntifkey="21"
                     /label=Adapter\AGCG
     misc_feature    1692..6699
                     /vntifkey="21"
                     /label=pET28a\backbone
     promoter        445..461
                     /vntifkey="30"
                     /label=T7\Promoter
     operon          464..487
                     /vntifkey="103"
                     /label=lac\operator
     terminator      1640..1687
                     /vntifkey="43"
                     /label=T7\Terminator
     CDS             86..388
                     /vntifkey="4"
                     /label=gra_prec_WP_051546700.1�
     CDS             502..1635
                     /vntifkey="4"
                     /label=gra_WP_051546700.1�
BASE COUNT     1581 a      1758 c      1766 g      1594 t 
ORIGIN
        1 atggtaatac gactcactat aggggaattg tgagcggata acaattccaa ggagatatac 
       61 aatgcaccac caccaccacc acgcaatgtc tcagaatgaa caaacccgcc tgattggccg 
      121 catggtcgcg atcgaagtta gtatgtctga agatggtggc aacgaagtga gttttgcagc 
      181 agcttcaaca ttcgtgcgta ctcaaccgtt caacgaaatt gaccgcaccg ataatggtga 
      241 tcaaattcca taagatgggc agtggccggt agtcacacgt ctaccgcggt gctcaatgac 
      301 cgggactaaa gaggcgaaga ttatggtgtg tgacccgtta tgctcgagtt cggtcagagc 
      361 gtcattgcga gtagtcgatt gctttctccg gtctagcata accccttggg gcctctaaac 
      421 gggtcttgag gggttttttg cccttaatac gactcactat aggggaattg tgagcggata 
      481 acaattccaa ggagatatac aatgaccact ttaatcgtta gcgatccctg ggatattcat 
      541 gcacgtgcgg tcgcgtgggc gttagagcat gagggcgaga aagttcattt gtggtatacg 
      601 catgattttc cacagaaaca tggcgcaagc cttcgcgtgg atagcgcggg cgcaggcgct 
      661 gatccagcgc aagttacctt gcattgcgcg cgtcaccacc gcgatttcgg cagtcacgat 
      721 attgataccg tatggctgcg tcgctggtat cagcctcagg caagtcccga cttgcatccg 
      781 gccgacaccc gtttcgcaca gactgaagca aatgaattca ttcgtgcgac catcgggctt 
      841 ttagatgaaa gcccgcgctt ctggattaac ccggttgcgg cgaaagcacg cgcggaccgt 
      901 aaagctgcgc aattgaaagt ggcagccgct gtcggcctta ccgttcccag cacactgatt 
      961 tcaaatgatc cggccacgat tcgtgcattc tttcacgaac atggcgggaa attaatttat 
     1021 aaaccaatga caggtgcgag ctgggtgtca gaagataaag cgctggcgac gtatactgca 
     1081 gccattggcg aagaattgct gggaaacgat gcgagcttgt cgaacgcacc gggcatttac 
     1141 caaccgctcc tggacaaaag ctacgaatta cgcgtgactg ttatgggtcg cacggttgtt 
     1201 gccgcacaga tcaaatcgca aaattcaggc ggctacttgg tagattggcg cgctaacgac 
     1261 ttcgatgaag ccatgggtta tgcgcgttac gcgctcccgg aagcaattga acgccgttgc 
     1321 ttggctctta tgcagcgtat ggggctggtt ttcggctgta ttgacttcgt ggtgaccacc 
     1381 caaggggaat acatgttcct ggaagtaaac gagatggggc agtttctgtg gctggaagga 
     1441 gtaaatcctg aactgcaatt actggactgc tttgtgcaat tcagtcagtc acgcgatccg 
     1501 aatttcgtgt atgattggcg tcgcccggtt taccgttatc gcgaatactg ggaaagcatg 
     1561 gaacaacgtg gggatgtcga tccaccggcc catttgcatc tggcgctgcc acgcaccttc 
     1621 gaaatgcgcg aataacggtc tagcataacc ccttggggcc tctaaacggg tcttgagggg 
     1681 ttttttgagc gctgaaagga ggaactatat ccggattggc gaatgggnnn nnnnnnnnnn 
     1741 nnnnnnnnnn nnnnnnnnnn nnnnnnnnnn nnnnnnnnnn nnnnnnnnnn nnnnnnnnnn 
     1801 nnnnnnnnnn nnnnnnnnnn nnnnnnnnnn nnnnnnnnnn nnnnnnnnnn ncnnnnnnnn 
     1861 nnnnnnnnnn nnnnnnnnnn nnnnnnnnnn nnnnnnnnnn nnnnnnnnnn nnnnnnnnnn 
     1921 nnnnnnnnnn nnnnnnnnnn nnnannnnnn nnnnnnnnnn nnnnnnnnnn nnnnnnnnnn 
     1981 nnnnnnnnnn nnncctttga cgttggagtc cacgttcttt nnnnnnnnnn nnnnnnnnnn 
     2041 nnnnnnnnnn nnnnnnnacc ctatctcggt ctattctttt gatttataag ggattttgcc 
     2101 gatttcggcc tattggttaa aaaatgagct gatttaacaa aaatttaacg cgaattttaa 
     2161 caaaatatta acgtttacaa tttcaggtgg cacttttcgg ggaaatgtgc gcggaacccc 
     2221 tatttgttta tttttctaaa tacattcaaa tatgtatccg ctcatgaatt aattcttaga 
     2281 aaaactcatc gagcatcaaa tgaaactgca atttattcat atcaggatta tcaataccat 
     2341 atttttgaaa aagccgtttc tgtaatgaag gagaaaactc accgaggcag ttccatagga 
     2401 tggcaagatc ctggtatcgg tctgcgattc cgactcgtcc aacatcaata caacctatta 
     2461 atttcccctc gtcaaaaata aggttatcaa gtgagaaatc accatgagtg acgactgaat 
     2521 ccggtgagaa tggcaaaagt ttatgcattt ctttccagac ttgttcaaca ggccagccat 
     2581 tacgctcgtc atcaaaatca ctcgcatcaa ccaaaccgtt attcattcgt gattgcgcct 
     2641 gagcgagacg aaatacgcga tcgctgttaa aaggacaatt acaaacagga atcgaatgca 
     2701 accggcgcag gaacactgcc agcgcatcaa caatattttc acctgaatca ggatattctt 
     2761 ctaatacctg gaatgctgtt ttcccgggga tcgcagtggt gagtaaccat gcatcatcag 
     2821 gagtacggat aaaatgcttg atggtcggaa gaggcataaa ttccgtcagc cagtttagtc 
     2881 tgaccatctc atctgtaaca tcattggcaa cgctaccttt gccatgtttc agaaacaact 
     2941 ctggcgcatc gggcttccca tacaatcgat agattgtcgc acctgattgc ccgacattat 
     3001 cgcgagccca tttataccca tataaatcag catccatgtt ggaatttaat cgcggcctag 
     3061 agcaagacgt ttcccgttga atatggctca taacacccct tgtattactg tttatgtaag 
     3121 cagacagttt tattgttcat gaccaaaatc ccttaacgtg agttttcgtt ccactgagcg 
     3181 tcagaccccg tagaaaagat caaaggatct tcttgagatc ctttttttct gcgcgtaatc 
     3241 tgctgcttgc aaacaaaaaa accaccgcta ccagcggtgg tttgtttgcc ggatcaagag 
     3301 ctaccaactc tttttccgaa ggtaactggc ttcagcagag cgcagatacc aaatactgtc 
     3361 cttctagtgt agccgtagtt aggccaccac ttcaagaact ctgtagcacc gcctacatac 
     3421 ctcgctctgc taatcctgtt accagtggct gctgccagtg gcgataagtc gtgtcttacc 
     3481 gggttggact caagacgata gttaccggat aaggcgcagc ggtcgggctg aacggggggt 
     3541 tcgtgcacac agcccagctt ggagcgaacg acctacaccg aactgagata cctacagcgt 
     3601 gagctatgag aaagcgccac gcttcccgaa gggagaaagg cggacaggta tccggtaagc 
     3661 ggcagggtcg gaacaggaga gcgcacgagg gagcttccag ggggaaacgc ctggtatctt 
     3721 tatagtcctg tcgggtttcg ccacctctga cttgagcgtc gatttttgtg atgctcgtca 
     3781 ggggggcgga gcctatggaa aaacgccagc aacgcggcct ttttacggtt cctggccttt 
     3841 tgctggcctt ttgctcacat gttctttcct gcgttatccc ctgattctgt ggataaccgt 
     3901 attaccgcct ttgagtgagc tgataccgct cgccgcagcc gaacgaccga gcgcagcgag 
     3961 tcagtgagcg aggaagcgga agagcgcctg atgcggtatt ttctccttac gcatctgtgc 
     4021 ggtatttcac accgcatata tggtgcactc tcagtacaat ctgctctgat gccgcatagt 
     4081 taagccagta tacactccgc tatcgctacg tgactgggtc atggctgcgc cccgacaccc 
     4141 gccaacaccc gctgacgcgc cctgacgggc ttgtctgctc ccggcatccg cttacagaca 
     4201 agctgtgacc gtctccggga gctgcatgtg tcagaggttt tcaccgtcat caccgaaacg 
     4261 cgcgaggcag ctgcggtaaa gctcatcagc gtggtcgtga agcgattcac agatgtctgc 
     4321 ctgttcatcc gcgtccagct cgttgagttt ctccagaagc gttaatgtct ggcttctgat 
     4381 aaagcgggcc atgttaaggg cggttttttc ctgtttggtc actgatgcct ccgtgtaagg 
     4441 gggatttctg ttcatggggg taatgatacc gatgaaacga gagaggatgc tcacgatacg 
     4501 ggttactgat gatgaacatg cccggttact ggaacgttgt gagggtaaac aactggcggt 
     4561 atggatgcgg cgggaccaga gaaaaatcac tcagggtcaa tgccagcgct tcgttaatac 
     4621 agatgtaggt gttccacagg gtagccagca gcatcctgcg atgcagatcc ggaacataat 
     4681 ggtgcagggc gctgacttcc gcgtttccag actttacgaa acacggaaac cgaagaccat 
     4741 tcatgttgtt gctcaggtcg cagacgtttt gcagcagcag tcgcttcacg ttcgctcgcg 
     4801 tatcggtgat tcattctgct aaccagtaag gcaaccccgc cagcctagcc gggtcctcaa 
     4861 cgacaggagc acgatcatgc gcacccgtgg ggccgccatg ccggcgataa tggcctgctt 
     4921 ctcgccgaaa cgtttggtgg cgggaccagt gacgaaggct tgagcgaggg cgtgcaagat 
     4981 tccgaatacc gcaagcgaca ggccgatcat cgtcgcgctc cagcgaaagc ggtcctcgcc 
     5041 gaaaatgacc cagagcgctg ccggcacctg tcctacgagt tgcatgataa agaagacagt 
     5101 cataagtgcg gcgacgatag tcatgccccg cgcccaccgg aaggagctga ctgggttgaa 
     5161 ggctctcaag ggcatcggtc gagatcccgg tgcctaatga gtgagctaac ttacattaat 
     5221 tgcgttgcgc tcactgcccg ctttccagtc gggaaacctg tcgtgccagc tgcattaatg 
     5281 aatcggccaa cgcgcgggga gaggcggttt gcgtattggg cgccagggtg gtttttcttt 
     5341 tcaccagtga gacgggcaac agctgattgc ccttcaccgc ctggccctga gagagttgca 
     5401 gcaagcggtc cacgctggtt tgccccagca ggcgaaaatc ctgtttgatg gtggttaacg 
     5461 gcgggatata acatgagctg tcttcggtat cgtcgtatcc cactaccgag atatccgcac 
     5521 caacgcgcag cccggactcg gtaatggcgc gcattgcgcc cagcgccatc tgatcgttgg 
     5581 caaccagcat cgcagtggga acgatgccct cattcagcat ttgcatggtt tgttgaaaac 
     5641 cggacatggc actccagtcg ccttcccgtt ccgctatcgg ctgaatttga ttgcgagtga 
     5701 gatatttatg ccagccagcc agacgcagac gcgccgagac agaacttaat gggcccgcta 
     5761 acagcgcgat ttgctggtga cccaatgcga ccagatgctc cacgcccagt cgcgtaccgt 
     5821 cttcatggga gaaaataata ctgttgatgg gtgtctggtc agagacatca agaaataacg 
     5881 ccggaacatt agtgcaggca gcttccacag caatggcatc ctggtcatcc agcggatagt 
     5941 taatgatcag cccactgacg cgttgcgcga gaagattgtg caccgccgct ttacaggctt 
     6001 cgacgccgct tcgttctacc atcgacacca ccacgctggc acccagttga tcggcgcgag 
     6061 atttaatcgc cgcgacaatt tgcgacggcg cgtgcagggc cagactggag gtggcaacgc 
     6121 caatcagcaa cgactgtttg cccgccagtt gttgtgccac gcggttggga atgtaattca 
     6181 gctccgccat cgccgcttcc actttttccc gcgttttcgc agaaacgtgg ctggcctggt 
     6241 tcaccacgcg ggaaacggtc tgataagaga caccggcata ctctgcgaca tcgtataacg 
     6301 ttactggttt cacattcacc accctgaatt gactctcttc cgggcgctat catgccatac 
     6361 cgcgaaaggt tttgcgccat tcgatggtgt ccgggatctc gacgctctcc cttatgcgac 
     6421 tcctgcatta ggaagcagcc cagtagtagg ttgaggccgt tgagcaccgc cgccgcaagg 
     6481 aatggtgcat gcaaggagat ggcgcccaac agtcccccgg ccacggggcc tgccaccata 
     6541 cccacgccga aacaagcgct catgagcccg aagtggcgag cccgatcttc cccatcggtg 
     6601 atgtcggcga tataggcgcc agcaaccgca cctgtggcgc cggtgatgcc ggccacgatg 
     6661 cgtccggcgt agaggatcga gatctcgatc ccgcgaaat 
//
