# Supplementary material for: A scalable platform to discover antimicrobials of ribosomal origin
Source: Nat Commun. 2022 Oct 17;13:6135. doi: 10.1038/s41467-022-33890-w (PMC9576775; doi:10.1038/s41467-022-33890-w)
Supplement: Supplementary file 5 — Supplementary Data 2 [file 41467_2022_33890_MOESM5_ESM.zip › Supplementary Data 2/7.gb]

LOCUS       pET28a\CrtE\B\I\T7\promtoer\and\terminator\with\spacers        8772 bp    DNA     circular     29-MAR-2016
SOURCE      
  ORGANISM  
COMMENT     This file is created by Vector NTI
            http://www.invitrogen.com/
COMMENT     ORIGDB|GenBank
COMMENT     VNTDATE|-11171271|
COMMENT     VNTDBDATE|-11171271|
COMMENT     LSOWNER|
COMMENT     VNTNAME|pET28a CrtE B I T7 promtoer and terminator with spacers|
COMMENT     VNTAUTHORNAME|Demo User|
COMMENT     Vector_NTI_Display_Data_(Do_Not_Edit!)
COMMENT     (SXF 
COMMENT      (CGexDoc "pET28a CrtE B I T7 promtoer and terminator with spacers" 0 8772 
COMMENT       (CDBMol 0 0 1 1 1 0 0 0 0 "" "" 0 0 0 0 (CObList) (CObList) (CObList) 
COMMENT        (CObList) -1 "") 
COMMENT       (CDocSetData 1 1 0 0 0 0 "MAIN" 1 1 1 1 0 0 1 1 0 1 10 10 4294967295 50 0 
COMMENT        1 0 (CHomObj 0 0 0 3 75) (CWordArray) (CWordArray) 
COMMENT        (CStringList "BsaI" "BbsI") (CStringList "atg" "gtg") 
COMMENT        (CStringList "taa" "tga" "tag") (CObList) 1 "{(0,1),2}" 0 0 "" 0 
COMMENT        4294967295 0 0 0 0 0 0 0 "MAIN" 0 0 30 0 
COMMENT        (CProteinMotifSearchObject 70 20 1 1 1 1 0 0 1 0 0 0 0 0)) 
COMMENT       (CMolPar 0 0 1 2763 2763 1 8772 0 0 0 0 0 0 0 0) (CStringList) 
COMMENT       (CStringList) (CObList) (COAPar 25 250 50 0 6 4 3 7) 
COMMENT       (COAPar 25 250 50 0 6 4 3 7) (COAPar 25 250 50 0 6 4 3 7) 
COMMENT       (CObList #0=(CRSite (CStringList) "BsaI" "ggtctc" 8 12 0 0 "") 
COMMENT        #1=(CRSite (CStringList) "BbsI" "gaagac" 9 13 4 6813 0 7173 0 7547 1 
COMMENT            7886 1 0 "")) 
COMMENT       (CObList 
COMMENT        #2=(CFSignal (CObList) "Adapter ATGG" 21 0 0 1 4 0 (CStringList) 
COMMENT            (CStringList) 1 1 1 1 "1..4") 
COMMENT        #3=(CFSignal (CObList) "T7 promoter" 30 0 0 5 21 0 (CStringList) 
COMMENT            (CStringList) 1 1 1 1 "5..21") 
COMMENT        #4=(CFSignal (CObList) "lac operator" 103 0 0 24 47 0 (CStringList) 
COMMENT            (CStringList) 1 1 1 1 "24..47") 
COMMENT        #5=(CFSignal (CObList) "Adapter CCCT" 21 0 0 441 444 0 (CStringList) 
COMMENT            (CStringList) 1 1 1 1 "441..444") 
COMMENT        #6=(CFSignal (CObList) "T7 terminator" 43 0 0 393 440 0 (CStringList) 
COMMENT            (CStringList) 1 1 1 1 "393..440") 
COMMENT        #7=(CFSignal (CObList) "Adapter AGCG" 21 0 0 3761 3764 0 (CStringList) 
COMMENT            (CStringList) 1 1 1 1 "3348..3351") 
COMMENT        #8=(CFSignal (CObList) "pET28a backbone" 21 0 0 3765 8772 0 
COMMENT            (CStringList) (CStringList) 1 1 1 1 "3352..8359") 
COMMENT        #9=(CFSignal (CObList) "T7 Promoter" 30 0 0 445 461 0 (CStringList) 
COMMENT            (CStringList) 1 1 1 1 "445..461") 
COMMENT        #10=(CFSignal (CObList) "lac operator" 103 0 0 464 487 0 (CStringList) 
COMMENT             (CStringList) 1 1 1 1 "464..487") 
COMMENT        #11=(CFSignal (CObList) "T7 Terminator" 43 0 0 3713 3760 0 (CStringList) 
COMMENT             (CStringList) 1 1 1 1 "2321..2368") 
COMMENT        #12=(CFSignal (CObList) "Lan2_Prec_WP_069969407.1" 4 0 0 86 388 0 
COMMENT             (CStringList) (CStringList) 1 1 1 1 "") 
COMMENT        #13=(CFSignal (CObList) "Lan2_WP_069969407.1" 4 0 0 502 3708 0 
COMMENT             (CStringList) (CStringList) 1 1 1 1 "")) (CObList) (CObList) 
COMMENT       (CObList) (CObList) (CObList) (CObList) 
COMMENT       (CTextView 0 
COMMENT        #14=(CGroupPar (CParagraph 0 (0 0) 1 2 0 0 180) 
COMMENT             (CObjectList 
COMMENT              #15=(CRefLinePar 
COMMENT                   (CLinePar (CParagraph 0 (0 0) 0 2 0 0 233) 
COMMENT                    "pET28a CrtE B I T7 promtoer and terminator with spacers" 2) 
COMMENT                   5 "" 0 4) 
COMMENT              #16=(CFolderPar 
COMMENT                   (CGroupPar (CParagraph 1 (0 0) 1 1 0 0 178) 
COMMENT                    (CObjectList 
COMMENT                     #17=(CLinePar (CParagraph 0 (0 0) 1 2 1 0 180) 
COMMENT                          "DNA 'pET28a CrtE B I T7 promtoer and terminator with spacers'" 
COMMENT                          1) 
COMMENT                     #18=(CLinePar (CParagraph 0 (0 0) 1 2 1 0 180) 
COMMENT                          "Local object" 1) 
COMMENT                     #19=(CLinePar (CParagraph 0 (0 0) 1 2 1 0 180) 
COMMENT                          "Created: 03/29/16 07:06PM" 1) 
COMMENT                     #20=(CLinePar (CParagraph 0 (0 0) 1 2 1 0 180) 
COMMENT                          "Last Modified: 03/29/16 07:06PM" 1) 
COMMENT                     #21=(CLinePar (CParagraph 0 (0 0) 1 2 1 0 180) 
COMMENT                          "length: 8772 bp" 1) 
COMMENT                     #22=(CLinePar (CParagraph 0 (0 0) 1 2 1 0 180) 
COMMENT                          "storage type: Basic" 1) 
COMMENT                     #23=(CLinePar (CParagraph 0 (0 0) 1 2 1 0 180) 
COMMENT                          "form: Circular" 1))) "General Description") 
COMMENT              #24=(CFolderPar 
COMMENT                   (CGroupPar (CParagraph 2 (0 0) 1 1 0 0 178) 
COMMENT                    (CObjectList 
COMMENT                     #25=(CLinePar (CParagraph 0 (0 0) 1 2 1 0 180) 
COMMENT                          "Original Source Database: GenBank" 1) 
COMMENT                     #26=(CLinePar (CParagraph 0 (0 0) 1 2 1 0 180) 
COMMENT                          "Modification Date in the Original DB: 29-MAR-2016" 1))) 
COMMENT                   "Standard Fields") 
COMMENT              #27=(CRefLinePar 
COMMENT                   (CLinePar (CParagraph 0 (0 0) 0 2 0 0 233) "Comments" 2) 1 "" 
COMMENT                   0 0) 
COMMENT              #28=(CFolderPar 
COMMENT                   (CGroupPar (CParagraph 8 (0 0) 1 2 0 0 178) (CObjectList)) 
COMMENT                   "Annotations") 
COMMENT              #29=(CFolderPar 
COMMENT                   (CGroupPar (CParagraph 12 (6 0) 1 1 0 0 178) 
COMMENT                    (CObjectList 
COMMENT                     #30=(CFolderPar 
COMMENT                          (CGroupPar (CParagraph 4 (7 4 0) 1 1 1 0 178) 
COMMENT                           (CObjectList 
COMMENT                            #31=(CFolderPar 
COMMENT                                 (CGroupPar 
COMMENT                                  (CParagraph 86 (3 #12# 0) 1 2 2 0 327) 
COMMENT                                  (CObjectList 
COMMENT                                   #32=(CLinePar 
COMMENT                                        (CParagraph 0 (0 0) 1 2 3 0 180) 
COMMENT                                        "Start: 86    End: 388 " 1))) 
COMMENT                                 "Lan2_Prec_WP_069969407.1") 
COMMENT                            #33=(CFolderPar 
COMMENT                                 (CGroupPar 
COMMENT                                  (CParagraph 502 (3 #13# 0) 1 2 2 0 327) 
COMMENT                                  (CObjectList 
COMMENT                                   #34=(CLinePar 
COMMENT                                        (CParagraph 0 (0 0) 1 2 3 0 180) 
COMMENT                                        "Start: 502   End: 3708" 1))) 
COMMENT                                 "Lan2_WP_069969407.1"))) "CDS (2 total)") 
COMMENT                     #35=(CFolderPar 
COMMENT                          (CGroupPar (CParagraph 21 (7 21 0) 1 1 1 0 178) 
COMMENT                           (CObjectList 
COMMENT                            #36=(CFolderPar 
COMMENT                                 (CGroupPar (CParagraph 1 (3 #2# 0) 1 2 2 0 194) 
COMMENT                                  (CObjectList 
COMMENT                                   #37=(CLinePar 
COMMENT                                        (CParagraph 0 (0 0) 1 2 3 0 180) 
COMMENT                                        "Start: 1     End: 4   " 1) 
COMMENT                                   #38=(CLinePar 
COMMENT                                        (CParagraph 0 (0 0) 1 2 3 0 180) 
COMMENT                                        "Original Location Description:" 1) 
COMMENT                                   #39=(CLinePar 
COMMENT                                        (CParagraph 0 (0 0) 1 2 3 0 180) 
COMMENT                                        "   1..4" 1))) "Adapter ATGG") 
COMMENT                            #40=(CFolderPar 
COMMENT                                 (CGroupPar 
COMMENT                                  (CParagraph 441 (3 #5# 0) 1 2 2 0 194) 
COMMENT                                  (CObjectList 
COMMENT                                   #41=(CLinePar 
COMMENT                                        (CParagraph 0 (0 0) 1 2 3 0 180) 
COMMENT                                        "Start: 441   End: 444 " 1) 
COMMENT                                   #42=(CLinePar 
COMMENT                                        (CParagraph 0 (0 0) 1 2 3 0 180) 
COMMENT                                        "Original Location Description:" 1) 
COMMENT                                   #43=(CLinePar 
COMMENT                                        (CParagraph 0 (0 0) 1 2 3 0 180) 
COMMENT                                        "   441..444" 1))) "Adapter CCCT") 
COMMENT                            #44=(CFolderPar 
COMMENT                                 (CGroupPar 
COMMENT                                  (CParagraph 3761 (3 #7# 0) 1 2 2 0 194) 
COMMENT                                  (CObjectList 
COMMENT                                   #45=(CLinePar 
COMMENT                                        (CParagraph 0 (0 0) 1 2 3 0 180) 
COMMENT                                        "Start: 3761  End: 3764" 1) 
COMMENT                                   #46=(CLinePar 
COMMENT                                        (CParagraph 0 (0 0) 1 2 3 0 180) 
COMMENT                                        "Original Location Description:" 1) 
COMMENT                                   #47=(CLinePar 
COMMENT                                        (CParagraph 0 (0 0) 1 2 3 0 180) 
COMMENT                                        "   3348..3351" 1))) "Adapter AGCG") 
COMMENT                            #48=(CFolderPar 
COMMENT                                 (CGroupPar 
COMMENT                                  (CParagraph 3765 (3 #8# 0) 1 2 2 0 194) 
COMMENT                                  (CObjectList 
COMMENT                                   #49=(CLinePar 
COMMENT                                        (CParagraph 0 (0 0) 1 2 3 0 180) 
COMMENT                                        "Start: 3765  End: 8772" 1) 
COMMENT                                   #50=(CLinePar 
COMMENT                                        (CParagraph 0 (0 0) 1 2 3 0 180) 
COMMENT                                        "Original Location Description:" 1) 
COMMENT                                   #51=(CLinePar 
COMMENT                                        (CParagraph 0 (0 0) 1 2 3 0 180) 
COMMENT                                        "   3352..8359" 1))) "pET28a backbone"))) 
COMMENT                          "Misc. Feature (4 total)") 
COMMENT                     #52=(CFolderPar 
COMMENT                          (CGroupPar (CParagraph 30 (7 30 0) 1 1 1 0 178) 
COMMENT                           (CObjectList 
COMMENT                            #53=(CFolderPar 
COMMENT                                 (CGroupPar (CParagraph 5 (3 #3# 0) 1 2 2 0 194) 
COMMENT                                  (CObjectList 
COMMENT                                   #54=(CLinePar 
COMMENT                                        (CParagraph 0 (0 0) 1 2 3 0 180) 
COMMENT                                        "Start: 5     End: 21  " 1) 
COMMENT                                   #55=(CLinePar 
COMMENT                                        (CParagraph 0 (0 0) 1 2 3 0 180) 
COMMENT                                        "Original Location Description:" 1) 
COMMENT                                   #56=(CLinePar 
COMMENT                                        (CParagraph 0 (0 0) 1 2 3 0 180) 
COMMENT                                        "   5..21" 1))) "T7 promoter") 
COMMENT                            #57=(CFolderPar 
COMMENT                                 (CGroupPar 
COMMENT                                  (CParagraph 445 (3 #9# 0) 1 2 2 0 194) 
COMMENT                                  (CObjectList 
COMMENT                                   #58=(CLinePar 
COMMENT                                        (CParagraph 0 (0 0) 1 2 3 0 180) 
COMMENT                                        "Start: 445   End: 461 " 1) 
COMMENT                                   #59=(CLinePar 
COMMENT                                        (CParagraph 0 (0 0) 1 2 3 0 180) 
COMMENT                                        "Original Location Description:" 1) 
COMMENT                                   #60=(CLinePar 
COMMENT                                        (CParagraph 0 (0 0) 1 2 3 0 180) 
COMMENT                                        "   445..461" 1))) "T7 Promoter"))) 
COMMENT                          "Promoter Prokaryotic (2 total)") 
COMMENT                     #61=(CFolderPar 
COMMENT                          (CGroupPar (CParagraph 43 (7 43 0) 1 1 1 0 178) 
COMMENT                           (CObjectList 
COMMENT                            #62=(CFolderPar 
COMMENT                                 (CGroupPar 
COMMENT                                  (CParagraph 393 (3 #6# 0) 1 2 2 0 194) 
COMMENT                                  (CObjectList 
COMMENT                                   #63=(CLinePar 
COMMENT                                        (CParagraph 0 (0 0) 1 2 3 0 180) 
COMMENT                                        "Start: 393   End: 440 " 1) 
COMMENT                                   #64=(CLinePar 
COMMENT                                        (CParagraph 0 (0 0) 1 2 3 0 180) 
COMMENT                                        "Original Location Description:" 1) 
COMMENT                                   #65=(CLinePar 
COMMENT                                        (CParagraph 0 (0 0) 1 2 3 0 180) 
COMMENT                                        "   393..440" 1))) "T7 terminator") 
COMMENT                            #66=(CFolderPar 
COMMENT                                 (CGroupPar 
COMMENT                                  (CParagraph 3713 (3 #11# 0) 1 2 2 0 194) 
COMMENT                                  (CObjectList 
COMMENT                                   #67=(CLinePar 
COMMENT                                        (CParagraph 0 (0 0) 1 2 3 0 180) 
COMMENT                                        "Start: 3713  End: 3760" 1) 
COMMENT                                   #68=(CLinePar 
COMMENT                                        (CParagraph 0 (0 0) 1 2 3 0 180) 
COMMENT                                        "Original Location Description:" 1) 
COMMENT                                   #69=(CLinePar 
COMMENT                                        (CParagraph 0 (0 0) 1 2 3 0 180) 
COMMENT                                        "   2321..2368" 1))) "T7 Terminator"))) 
COMMENT                          "Terminator (2 total)") 
COMMENT                     #70=(CFolderPar 
COMMENT                          (CGroupPar (CParagraph 103 (7 103 0) 1 1 1 0 178) 
COMMENT                           (CObjectList 
COMMENT                            #71=(CFolderPar 
COMMENT                                 (CGroupPar 
COMMENT                                  (CParagraph 24 (3 #4# 0) 1 2 2 0 194) 
COMMENT                                  (CObjectList 
COMMENT                                   #72=(CLinePar 
COMMENT                                        (CParagraph 0 (0 0) 1 2 3 0 180) 
COMMENT                                        "Start: 24    End: 47  " 1) 
COMMENT                                   #73=(CLinePar 
COMMENT                                        (CParagraph 0 (0 0) 1 2 3 0 180) 
COMMENT                                        "Original Location Description:" 1) 
COMMENT                                   #74=(CLinePar 
COMMENT                                        (CParagraph 0 (0 0) 1 2 3 0 180) 
COMMENT                                        "   24..47" 1))) "lac operator") 
COMMENT                            #75=(CFolderPar 
COMMENT                                 (CGroupPar 
COMMENT                                  (CParagraph 464 (3 #10# 0) 1 2 2 0 194) 
COMMENT                                  (CObjectList 
COMMENT                                   #76=(CLinePar 
COMMENT                                        (CParagraph 0 (0 0) 1 2 3 0 180) 
COMMENT                                        "Start: 464   End: 487 " 1) 
COMMENT                                   #77=(CLinePar 
COMMENT                                        (CParagraph 0 (0 0) 1 2 3 0 180) 
COMMENT                                        "Original Location Description:" 1) 
COMMENT                                   #78=(CLinePar 
COMMENT                                        (CParagraph 0 (0 0) 1 2 3 0 180) 
COMMENT                                        "   464..487" 1))) "lac operator"))) 
COMMENT                          "Operon (2 total)"))) "Feature Map") 
COMMENT              #79=(CFolderPar 
COMMENT                   (CGroupPar (CParagraph 13 (0 0) 1 1 0 0 178) 
COMMENT                    (CObjectList 
COMMENT                     #80=(CRSFolderPar 
COMMENT                          (CFolderPar 
COMMENT                           (CGroupPar (CParagraph 100465144 (8 0) 1 1 1 0 178) 
COMMENT                            (CObjectList 
COMMENT                             #81=(CGroupPar 
COMMENT                                  (CParagraph 0 (10 #1# 0) 1 2 2 0 180) 
COMMENT                                  (CObjectList 
COMMENT                                   #82=(CLinePar 
COMMENT                                        (CParagraph 0 (1 #1# 1) 1 2 2 0 191) 
COMMENT                                        " N1: 6813 " 1) 
COMMENT                                   #83=(CLinePar 
COMMENT                                        (CParagraph 0 (1 #1# 2) 1 2 2 0 191) 
COMMENT                                        " N2: 7173 " 1) 
COMMENT                                   #84=(CLinePar 
COMMENT                                        (CParagraph 0 (1 #1# 3) 1 2 2 0 191) 
COMMENT                                        " N3: 7547 (on complementary strand)" 1) 
COMMENT                                   #85=(CLinePar 
COMMENT                                        (CParagraph 0 (1 #1# 4) 1 2 2 0 191) 
COMMENT                                        " N4: 7886 (on complementary strand)" 1))))) 
COMMENT                           "BbsI: 4 sites") 8 12 "GAAGACNNNNNNN" "CTTCTGNNNNNNN") 
COMMENT                     #86=(CRSFolderPar 
COMMENT                          (CFolderPar 
COMMENT                           (CGroupPar (CParagraph 100465368 (8 0) 1 1 1 0 178) 
COMMENT                            (CObjectList)) "BsaI: 0 sites") 7 11 "GGTCTCNNNNNN" 
COMMENT                          "CCAGAGNNNNNN"))) "Restriction/Methylation Map")))) 
COMMENT       (CGraphView 
COMMENT        (CWStyleSheet 
COMMENT         (CObjectList 
COMMENT          #87=(CWidgetStyle "RSite Label" 1 (LOGPEN 0 0 13408563) 1 0 1 
COMMENT               (LOGFONT 0 0 0 0 400 0 0 0 0 3 2 1 18 "Georgia") 0.555556 0 1 5 
COMMENT               "@N (@S)" 0) 
COMMENT          #88=(CWidgetStyle "Signal Label" 1 (LOGPEN 0 0 0) 1 0 1 
COMMENT               (LOGFONT 0 0 0 0 700 0 0 0 0 3 2 1 34 "Arial") 0.666667 0 1 1 
COMMENT               "@N" 0) 
COMMENT          #89=(CWidgetStyle "Molecule Label 2" 0 0 1 
COMMENT               (LOGFONT 0 0 0 0 400 0 0 0 0 3 2 1 18 "Georgia") 0.555556 0 1 16 
COMMENT               "@L bp" 0) 
COMMENT          #90=(CWidgetStyle "Molecule Label 1" 0 0 1 
COMMENT               (LOGFONT 0 0 0 0 400 0 0 0 0 3 2 1 34 "Verdana") 0.833333 0 1 1 
COMMENT               "@N" 0) 
COMMENT          #91=(CWidgetStyle "Shape 3" 1 (LOGPEN 0 0 3355545) 1 1 
COMMENT               (LOGBRUSH 0 6724095 0) 0 0 1 (LOGSHAPE 9 1 0.8 1.8 0)) 
COMMENT          #92=(CWidgetStyle "Shape 1" 1 (LOGPEN 0 0 6723840) 1 1 
COMMENT               (LOGBRUSH 0 10079334 0) 0 0 1 (LOGSHAPE 9 1 0.8 1.8 0)) 
COMMENT          #93=(CWidgetStyle "Axis" 1 (LOGPEN 0 0 10079436) 2 1 
COMMENT               (LOGBRUSH 0 13434879 0) 0 0 1 (LOGSHAPE 10 1 0 0 0)) 
COMMENT          #94=(CWidgetStyle "Line 2" 1 (LOGPEN 0 0 6723840) 8 0 0 0 1 
COMMENT               (LOGSHAPE 1 1.9 0 0 0)) 
COMMENT          #95=(CWidgetStyle "RSite" 1 (LOGPEN 0 0 10053171) 8 0 0 0 1 
COMMENT               (LOGSHAPE 1 1.9 0 0 0)) 
COMMENT          #96=(CWidgetStyle "Short Signal" 1 (LOGPEN 0 0 13395507) 10 0 0 0 1 
COMMENT               (LOGSHAPE 1 1.9 0 0 0)) 
COMMENT          #97=(CWidgetStyle "Uniq RSite Label" 1 (LOGPEN 0 0 153) 1 0 1 
COMMENT               (LOGFONT 0 0 0 0 400 0 0 0 0 3 2 1 18 "Georgia") 0.555556 128 1 5 
COMMENT               "@N (@S)" 0) 
COMMENT          #98=(CWidgetStyle "Vanilla" 1 (LOGPEN 0 0 0) 1 1 
COMMENT               (LOGBRUSH 0 16777215 0) 1 
COMMENT               (LOGFONT 0 0 0 0 400 0 0 0 0 7 48 2 18 "Times New Roman") 0.8 0 1 
COMMENT               2 "?" 0) 
COMMENT          #99=(CWidgetStyle "Mark 1" 0 0 1 
COMMENT               (LOGFONT 0 0 0 0 400 0 0 0 2 7 48 2 2 "Windings") 0.7 0 1 2 "?" 0) 
COMMENT          #100=(CWidgetStyle "Motif Label" 1 (LOGPEN 0 0 16744512) 1 0 1 
COMMENT                (LOGFONT 0 0 0 0 400 0 0 0 0 3 2 1 34 "Arial") 0.611111 8388608 
COMMENT                1 65535 "@N (@H)" 0) 
COMMENT          #101=(CWidgetStyle "Fragment Label 2" 1 (LOGPEN 0 0 0) 1 0 1 
COMMENT                (LOGFONT 0 0 0 0 400 0 0 0 0 3 2 1 49 "Courier New") 1.05 0 1 48 
COMMENT                "@F bp (molecule @L bp)" 0) 
COMMENT          #102=(CWidgetStyle "Fragment Label 1" 1 (LOGPEN 0 0 0) 1 0 1 
COMMENT                (LOGFONT 0 0 0 0 400 0 0 0 0 3 2 1 34 "Arial") 0.91 0 1 1 
COMMENT                "Fragment of @N" 0) 
COMMENT          #103=(CWidgetStyle "Shape 4" 1 (LOGPEN 0 0 0) 1 1 
COMMENT                (LOGBRUSH 2 8388608 5) 0 0 0) 
COMMENT          #104=(CWidgetStyle "Shape 2" 1 (LOGPEN 0 0 0) 1 1 (LOGBRUSH 0 128 0) 0 
COMMENT                0 0) 
COMMENT          #105=(CWidgetStyle "Shape 0" 1 (LOGPEN 0 0 0) 1 1 (LOGBRUSH 0 0 0) 0 0 
COMMENT                0) 
COMMENT          #106=(CWidgetStyle "ORF" 1 (LOGPEN 0 0 16384) 8 0 0 0 1 
COMMENT                (LOGSHAPE 7 0.2 3.41182 2.86186 0.609808)) 
COMMENT          #107=(CWidgetStyle "Line 4" 1 (LOGPEN 0 0 32768) 8 0 0 0 0) 
COMMENT          #108=(CWidgetStyle "Line 3" 1 (LOGPEN 0 0 16711680) 8 0 0 0 0) 
COMMENT          #109=(CWidgetStyle "Line 1" 1 (LOGPEN 0 0 16711680) 1 0 0 0 0) 
COMMENT          #110=(CWidgetStyle "Short Promoter" 1 (LOGPEN 0 0 128) 6 0 0 0 0) 
COMMENT          #111=(CWidgetStyle "Motif" 1 (LOGPEN 0 0 0) 1 0 0 0 0) 
COMMENT          #112=(CWidgetStyle "Line 0" 1 (LOGPEN 0 0 0) 8 0 0 0 0) 
COMMENT          #113=(CWidgetStyle "Void" 0 0 0 0 0) 
COMMENT          #114=(CWidgetStyle "General Label" 1 (LOGPEN 0 0 0) 1 0 1 
COMMENT                (LOGFONT 0 0 0 0 400 0 0 0 0 3 2 1 18 "Times New Roman") 0.91 0 
COMMENT                1 3 "@T @N " 0) 
COMMENT          #115=(CWidgetStyle "Position" 1 (LOGPEN 0 0 0) 1 0 0 0 0) 
COMMENT          #116=(CWidgetStyle "Annotation" 0 0 1 
COMMENT                (LOGFONT 0 0 0 0 400 0 0 0 0 3 2 1 18 "Times New Roman") 0.91 0 
COMMENT                0 0) 
COMMENT          #117=(CWidgetStyle "Position Label" 1 (LOGPEN 0 0 8388608) 1 0 1 
COMMENT                (LOGFONT 0 0 0 0 400 0 1 0 0 3 2 1 34 "Arial") 0.63 8388608 1 1 
COMMENT                "@N" 0) 
COMMENT          #118=(CWidgetStyle "Range" 1 (LOGPEN 0 0 0) 1 1 
COMMENT                (LOGBRUSH 0 16777215 0) 0 0 0) 
COMMENT          #119=(CWidgetStyle "Range Label" 1 (LOGPEN 0 0 8388608) 1 0 1 
COMMENT                (LOGFONT 0 0 0 0 400 0 1 0 0 3 2 1 34 "Arial") 0.63 8388608 1 1 
COMMENT                "@N" 0) 
COMMENT          #120=(CWidgetStyle "ORF Label" 1 (LOGPEN 0 0 49216) 1 0 1 
COMMENT                (LOGFONT 0 0 0 0 400 0 0 0 0 3 2 1 18 "Times New Roman") 
COMMENT                0.611111 0 1 65535 "@N" 0) 
COMMENT          #121=(CWidgetStyle "CDS Label" 1 (LOGPEN 0 0 4227264) 1 0 1 
COMMENT                (LOGFONT 0 0 0 0 400 0 0 0 0 3 2 1 34 "Arial") 0.555556 255 1 1 
COMMENT                "@N" 0) 
COMMENT          #122=(CWidgetStyle "Shape 5" 1 (LOGPEN 0 0 0) 3 1 
COMMENT                (LOGBRUSH 0 16777113 0) 1 
COMMENT                (LOGFONT 0 0 0 0 400 0 0 0 0 7 48 2 50 "Arial") 0.9 0 0 1 
COMMENT                (LOGSHAPE 9 1 0.8 1.8 0)) 
COMMENT          #123=(CWidgetStyle "CDS" 1 (LOGPEN 0 0 0) 1 1 (LOGBRUSH 2 39423 3) 0 0 
COMMENT                1 (LOGSHAPE 9 1 0.8 1.8 0)) 
COMMENT          #124=(CWidgetStyle "Label 2" 1 (LOGPEN 0 0 4227264) 1 0 1 
COMMENT                (LOGFONT 0 0 0 0 400 0 0 0 0 3 2 1 34 "Arial") 0.944444 8388608 
COMMENT                1 1 "@N" 0) 
COMMENT          #125=(CWidgetStyle "Label 3" 1 (LOGPEN 0 0 8421376) 1 0 1 
COMMENT                (LOGFONT 0 0 0 0 700 255 0 0 0 3 2 1 34 "Arial") 0.833333 255 1 
COMMENT                5 "@N (@S)" 0) 
COMMENT          #126=(CWidgetStyle "Label 4" 1 (LOGPEN 0 0 8437824) 1 0 1 
COMMENT                (LOGFONT 0 0 0 0 400 0 0 0 0 3 2 1 34 "Arial") 0.722222 0 1 5 
COMMENT                "@N (@S)" 0)) 0.164644 1.74233 0.164644 2.53336 
COMMENT         (70 (CShapeMapEntry 0 "Unique RSite" 1 "Uniq RSite Label") 67 
COMMENT          (CShapeMapEntry 0 "ORF" 0 "ORF Label")) 40.0378 40.0378 39 39 0.1 
COMMENT         -6293) 1 1 0 1 1 
COMMENT        (mapper: 22.6141 -19.7027 40.0378 40.0378 0.01 10 -1 8772 8772 1 0 0) 
COMMENT        #127=(CGroupWidget (CWidget 0 (0 0) 1 2 0 0 Nil 543236211 100) 
COMMENT              (CObjectList 
COMMENT               #128=(CGroupWidget (CWidget 1 (0 0) 1 2 0 0 Nil 1701605229 100) 
COMMENT                     (CObjectList 
COMMENT                      #129=(CAxis 
COMMENT                            (CWideLine 
COMMENT                             (CWidget 0 (0 0) 1 2 0 0 #93# 100356484 0) 
COMMENT                             (LOGPEN 0 0 10079436) 2 (LOGBRUSH 0 13434879 0) 1 
COMMENT                             6.2749 6.2729 1 0.0214037) 0.0715137) 
COMMENT                      #130=(CLabel 
COMMENT                            (CWidget 1001 (0 0) 1 2 0 0 #90# 458299948 100) 
COMMENT                            (LOGPEN 0 0 0) 1 
COMMENT                            (LOGFONT 58 22 0 0 400 0 0 0 0 3 2 1 34 "Verdana") 
COMMENT                            1.74233 0.833333 0 
COMMENT                            "pET28a CrtE B I T7 promtoer and terminator with spacers" 
COMMENT                            "@N" 1 0 0.871165 0 -10 33.0438 1.47361 Nil) 
COMMENT                      #131=(CLabel (CWidget 1002 (0 0) 1 2 0 0 #89# 0 100) 
COMMENT                            (LOGPEN 0 0 0) 1 
COMMENT                            (LOGFONT 38 14 0 0 400 0 0 0 0 3 2 1 18 "Georgia") 
COMMENT                            1.74233 0.555556 0 "8772 bp" "@L bp" 16 0 -0.871165 
COMMENT                            0 -10.8 2.92224 0.974079 Nil)) (CObjectList)) 
COMMENT               #132=(CGroupWidget (CWidget 10 (6 0) 1 2 0 0 Nil -598 100) 
COMMENT                     (CObjectList 
COMMENT                      #133=(CGroupWidget 
COMMENT                            (CWidget 4 (7 4 0) 1 2 0 0 Nil 1836020336 100) 
COMMENT                            (CObjectList 
COMMENT                             #134=(CWideArrow 
COMMENT                                   (CWideLine 
COMMENT                                    (CWidget 0 (3 #12# 0) 1 2 0 0 #91# 0 100) 
COMMENT                                    (LOGPEN 0 0 3355545) 1 
COMMENT                                    (LOGBRUSH 0 6724095 0) 1 5.99571 6.2124 1 
COMMENT                                    0.082322) 0.8 1.8 0) 
COMMENT                             #135=(CLabel 
COMMENT                                   (CWidget 0 (0 0) 1 2 0 0 #88# 463805168 100) 
COMMENT                                   (LOGPEN 0 0 0) 1 
COMMENT                                   (LOGFONT 46 17 0 0 700 0 0 0 0 3 2 1 34 
COMMENT                                    "Arial") 1.74233 0.666667 0 
COMMENT                                   "Lan2 Prec WP 069969407.1" "@N" 1 12.4062 
COMMENT                                   12.1963 0 -10 10.615 1.07399 #134#) 
COMMENT                             #136=(CWideArrow 
COMMENT                                   (CWideLine 
COMMENT                                    (CWidget 0 (3 #13# 0) 1 2 0 0 #91# 0 100) 
COMMENT                                    (LOGPEN 0 0 3355545) 1 
COMMENT                                    (LOGBRUSH 0 6724095 0) 1 3.62146 5.9149 1 
COMMENT                                    0.082322) 0.8 1.8 0) 
COMMENT                             #137=(CLabel (CWidget 0 (0 0) 1 2 0 0 #88# 0 100) 
COMMENT                                   (LOGPEN 0 0 0) 1 
COMMENT                                   (LOGFONT 46 17 0 0 700 0 0 0 0 3 2 1 34 
COMMENT                                    "Arial") 1.74233 0.666667 0 
COMMENT                                   "Lan2 WP 069969407.1" "@N" 1 18.3535 0 0 -10 
COMMENT                                   8.5669 1.07399 #136#)) (CObjectList)) 
COMMENT                      #138=(CGroupWidget 
COMMENT                            (CWidget 21 (7 21 0) 1 2 0 0 Nil 1701672291 100) 
COMMENT                            (CObjectList 
COMMENT                             #139=(CScratch 
COMMENT                                   (CWidget 0 (3 #2# 0) 1 2 0 0 #96# 101120152 
COMMENT                                    100) (LOGPEN 0 8 13395507) 10 1 6.27319 1.9 
COMMENT                                   0.082322 1) 
COMMENT                             #140=(CLabel 
COMMENT                                   (CWidget 0 (0 0) 1 2 0 0 #88# 454629988 100) 
COMMENT                                   (LOGPEN 0 0 0) 1 
COMMENT                                   (LOGFONT 46 17 0 0 700 0 0 0 0 3 2 1 34 
COMMENT                                    "Arial") 1.74233 0.666667 0 "Adapter ATGG" 
COMMENT                                   "@N" 1 4.45535 17.4233 0 -10 5.86945 1.07399 
COMMENT                                   #139#) 
COMMENT                             #141=(CScratch 
COMMENT                                   (CWidget 0 (3 #5# 0) 1 2 0 0 #96# 0 100) 
COMMENT                                   (LOGPEN 0 8 13395507) 10 1 5.95852 1.9 
COMMENT                                   0.082322 1) 
COMMENT                             #142=(CLabel 
COMMENT                                   (CWidget 0 (0 0) 1 2 0 0 #88# 456464960 100) 
COMMENT                                   (LOGPEN 0 0 0) 1 
COMMENT                                   (LOGFONT 46 17 0 0 700 0 0 0 0 3 2 1 34 
COMMENT                                    "Arial") 1.74233 0.666667 0 "Adapter CCCT" 
COMMENT                                   "@N" 1 13.935 8.71165 0 -10 5.86945 1.07399 
COMMENT                                   #141#) 
COMMENT                             #143=(CScratch 
COMMENT                                   (CWidget 0 (3 #7# 0) 1 2 0 0 #96# 57353576 
COMMENT                                    100) (LOGPEN 0 8 13395507) 10 1 3.58427 1.9 
COMMENT                                   0.082322 1) 
COMMENT                             #144=(CLabel 
COMMENT                                   (CWidget 0 (0 0) 1 2 0 0 #88# 452270976 100) 
COMMENT                                   (LOGPEN 0 0 0) 1 
COMMENT                                   (LOGFONT 46 17 0 0 700 0 0 0 0 3 2 1 34 
COMMENT                                    "Arial") 1.74233 0.666667 0 "Adapter AGCG" 
COMMENT                                   "@N" 1 9.9343 -13.9386 0 -10 5.96936 1.07399 
COMMENT                                   #143#) 
COMMENT                             #145=(CWideArrow 
COMMENT                                   (CWideLine 
COMMENT                                    (CWidget 0 (3 #8# 0) 1 2 0 0 #92# 0 100) 
COMMENT                                    (LOGPEN 0 0 6723840) 1 
COMMENT                                    (LOGBRUSH 0 10079334 0) 0.835356 6.27319 
COMMENT                                    3.58141 1 0.082322) 0.8 1.8 0) 
COMMENT                             #146=(CLabel 
COMMENT                                   (CWidget 0 (0 0) 1 2 0 0 #88# 465640156 100) 
COMMENT                                   (LOGPEN 0 0 0) 1 
COMMENT                                   (LOGFONT 46 17 0 0 700 0 0 0 0 3 2 1 34 
COMMENT                                    "Arial") 1.74233 0.666667 0 
COMMENT                                   "pET28a backbone" "@N" 1 -17.2941 -3.48466 0 
COMMENT                                   -10 7.0933 1.07399 #145#)) (CObjectList)) 
COMMENT                      #147=(CGroupWidget 
COMMENT                            (CWidget 30 (7 30 0) 1 2 0 0 Nil 543236211 100) 
COMMENT                            (CObjectList 
COMMENT                             #148=(CPromoterArrow 
COMMENT                                   (CLine 
COMMENT                                    (CWidget 0 (3 #3# 0) 1 2 0 0 #110# 0 100) 
COMMENT                                    (LOGPEN 0 4 128) 6 1.16464 6.18306 6.27032) 
COMMENT                                   0.4 0.082322 1.08464 1.8 1.8 0) 
COMMENT                             #149=(CLabel 
COMMENT                                   (CWidget 0 (0 0) 1 2 0 0 #88# -942356524 100) 
COMMENT                                   (LOGPEN 0 0 0) 1 
COMMENT                                   (LOGFONT 46 17 0 0 700 0 0 0 0 3 2 1 34 
COMMENT                                    "Arial") 1.74233 0.666667 0 "T7 promoter" 
COMMENT                                   "@N" 1 4.36326 13.9386 0 -10 4.9703 1.07399 
COMMENT                                   #148#) 
COMMENT                             #150=(CPromoterArrow 
COMMENT                                   (CLine 
COMMENT                                    (CWidget 0 (3 #9# 0) 1 2 0 0 #110# 0 100) 
COMMENT                                    (LOGPEN 0 4 128) 6 1.16464 5.8684 5.95566) 
COMMENT                                   0.4 0.082322 1.08464 1.8 1.8 0) 
COMMENT                             #151=(CLabel (CWidget 0 (0 0) 1 2 0 0 #88# 0 100) 
COMMENT                                   (LOGPEN 0 0 0) 1 
COMMENT                                   (LOGFONT 46 17 0 0 700 0 0 0 0 3 2 1 34 
COMMENT                                    "Arial") 1.74233 0.666667 0 "T7 Promoter" 
COMMENT                                   "@N" 1 15.4003 5.22699 0 -10 5.02026 1.07399 
COMMENT                                   #150#)) (CObjectList)) 
COMMENT                      #152=(CGroupWidget 
COMMENT                            (CWidget 43 (7 43 0) 1 2 0 0 Nil -389 100) 
COMMENT                            (CObjectList 
COMMENT                             #153=(CScratch 
COMMENT                                   (CWidget 0 (3 #6# 0) 1 2 0 0 #96# 0 100) 
COMMENT                                   (LOGPEN 0 8 13395507) 10 1 5.99285 1.9 
COMMENT                                   0.082322 1) 
COMMENT                             #154=(CLabel 
COMMENT                                   (CWidget 0 (0 0) 1 2 0 0 #88# 460134920 100) 
COMMENT                                   (LOGPEN 0 0 0) 1 
COMMENT                                   (LOGFONT 46 17 0 0 700 0 0 0 0 3 2 1 34 
COMMENT                                    "Arial") 1.74233 0.666667 0 "T7 terminator" 
COMMENT                                   "@N" 1 12.0848 10.454 0 -10 5.41988 1.07399 
COMMENT                                   #153#) 
COMMENT                             #155=(CScratch 
COMMENT                                   (CWidget 0 (3 #11# 0) 1 2 0 0 #96# 101121032 
COMMENT                                    100) (LOGPEN 0 8 13395507) 10 1 3.6186 1.9 
COMMENT                                   0.082322 1) 
COMMENT                             #156=(CLabel 
COMMENT                                   (CWidget 0 (0 0) 1 2 0 0 #88# 467475128 100) 
COMMENT                                   (LOGPEN 0 0 0) 1 
COMMENT                                   (LOGFONT 46 17 0 0 700 0 0 0 0 3 2 1 34 
COMMENT                                    "Arial") 1.74233 0.666667 0 "T7 Terminator" 
COMMENT                                   "@N" 1 10.0567 -12.1963 0 -10 5.64467 1.07399 
COMMENT                                   #155#)) (CObjectList)) 
COMMENT                      #157=(CGroupWidget 
COMMENT                            (CWidget 103 (7 103 0) 1 2 0 0 Nil -459 100) 
COMMENT                            (CObjectList 
COMMENT                             #158=(CScratch 
COMMENT                                   (CWidget 0 (3 #4# 0) 1 2 0 0 #96# 0 100) 
COMMENT                                   (LOGPEN 0 8 13395507) 10 1 6.25674 1.9 
COMMENT                                   0.082322 1) 
COMMENT                             #159=(CLabel (CWidget 0 (0 0) 1 2 0 0 #88# 0 100) 
COMMENT                                   (LOGPEN 0 0 0) 1 
COMMENT                                   (LOGFONT 46 17 0 0 700 0 0 0 0 3 2 1 34 
COMMENT                                    "Arial") 1.74233 0.666667 0 "lac operator" 
COMMENT                                   "@N" 1 4.00008 15.681 0 -10 4.84542 1.07399 
COMMENT                                   #158#) 
COMMENT                             #160=(CScratch 
COMMENT                                   (CWidget 0 (3 #10# 0) 1 2 0 0 #96# 101253400 
COMMENT                                    100) (LOGPEN 0 8 13395507) 10 1 5.94208 1.9 
COMMENT                                   0.082322 1) 
COMMENT                             #161=(CLabel 
COMMENT                                   (CWidget 0 (0 0) 1 2 0 0 #88# 469310084 100) 
COMMENT                                   (LOGPEN 0 0 0) 1 
COMMENT                                   (LOGFONT 46 17 0 0 700 0 0 0 0 3 2 1 34 
COMMENT                                    "Arial") 1.74233 0.666667 0 "lac operator" 
COMMENT                                   "@N" 1 14.5475 6.96932 0 -10 4.84542 1.07399 
COMMENT                                   #160#)) (CObjectList))) (CObjectList)) 
COMMENT               #162=(CGroupWidget (CWidget 11 (8 0) 1 2 0 0 Nil 1836020336 100) 
COMMENT                     (CObjectList 
COMMENT                      #163=(CGroupWidget 
COMMENT                            (CWidget 4 (10 #1# 0) 1 2 0 0 Nil -530 100) 
COMMENT                            (CObjectList 
COMMENT                             #164=(CScratch 
COMMENT                                   (CWidget 1 (1 #1# 1) 1 2 0 0 #95# 57363976 
COMMENT                                    100) (LOGPEN 0 6 10053171) 8 1 1.40167 1.9 
COMMENT                                   0.082322 1) 
COMMENT                             #165=(CLabel (CWidget 0 (0 0) 1 2 0 0 #87# 0 100) 
COMMENT                                   (LOGPEN 0 0 13408563) 1 
COMMENT                                   (LOGFONT 38 14 0 0 400 0 0 0 0 3 2 1 18 
COMMENT                                    "Georgia") 1.74233 0.555556 0 
COMMENT                                   "{\\i Bbs}I (6813)" "@N (@S)" 5 -15.5073 
COMMENT                                   1.74233 0 -10 4.22101 0.974079 #164#) 
COMMENT                             #166=(CScratch 
COMMENT                                   (CWidget 2 (1 #1# 2) 1 2 0 0 #95# 100465432 
COMMENT                                    100) (LOGPEN 0 6 10053171) 8 1 1.14422 1.9 
COMMENT                                   0.082322 1) 
COMMENT                             #167=(CLabel 
COMMENT                                   (CWidget 0 (0 0) 1 2 0 0 #87# 446766076 100) 
COMMENT                                   (LOGPEN 0 0 13408563) 1 
COMMENT                                   (LOGFONT 38 14 0 0 400 0 0 0 0 3 2 1 18 
COMMENT                                    "Georgia") 1.74233 0.555556 0 
COMMENT                                   "{\\i Bbs}I (7173)" "@N (@S)" 5 -14.6511 
COMMENT                                   5.22699 0 -10 4.22101 0.974079 #166#) 
COMMENT                             #168=(CScratch 
COMMENT                                   (CWidget 3 (1 #1# 3) 1 2 0 0 #95# 101252448 
COMMENT                                    100) (LOGPEN 0 6 10053171) 8 1 0.876758 1.9 
COMMENT                                   0.082322 1) 
COMMENT                             #169=(CLabel 
COMMENT                                   (CWidget 0 (0 0) 1 2 0 0 #87# 461969940 100) 
COMMENT                                   (LOGPEN 0 0 13408563) 1 
COMMENT                                   (LOGFONT 38 14 0 0 400 0 0 0 0 3 2 1 18 
COMMENT                                    "Georgia") 1.74233 0.555556 0 
COMMENT                                   "{\\i Bbs}I (7547)" "@N (@S)" 5 -12.8808 
COMMENT                                   8.71165 0 -10 4.34589 0.974079 #168#) 
COMMENT                             #170=(CScratch 
COMMENT                                   (CWidget 4 (1 #1# 4) 1 2 0 0 #95# 0 100) 
COMMENT                                   (LOGPEN 0 6 10053171) 8 1 0.634327 1.9 
COMMENT                                   0.082322 1) 
COMMENT                             #171=(CLabel 
COMMENT                                   (CWidget 0 (0 0) 1 2 0 0 #87# 268730756 100) 
COMMENT                                   (LOGPEN 0 0 13408563) 1 
COMMENT                                   (LOGFONT 38 14 0 0 400 0 0 0 0 3 2 1 18 
COMMENT                                    "Georgia") 1.74233 0.555556 0 
COMMENT                                   "{\\i Bbs}I (7886)" "@N (@S)" 5 -11.1962 
COMMENT                                   10.454 0 -10 4.27096 0.974079 #170#)) 
COMMENT                            (CObjectList))) (CObjectList)) 
COMMENT               #172=(CGroupWidget (CWidget 14 (16 0) 1 2 0 0 Nil -1297 100) 
COMMENT                     (CObjectList) (CObjectList)) 
COMMENT               #173=(CGroupWidget (CWidget 12 (0 0) 1 2 0 0 Nil -738 100) 
COMMENT                     (CObjectList) (CObjectList))) (CObjectList))) 
COMMENT       (CSeqView 10 10 (CObjectList) (CObList) 1 (CObList)) (CObList) 87462704 
COMMENT       (CStringList) 2082602632 0 (CObList)))
FEATURES             Location/Qualifiers
     misc_feature    1..4
                     /vntifkey="21"
                     /label=Adapter\ATGG
     promoter        5..21
                     /vntifkey="30"
                     /label=T7\promoter
     operon          24..47
                     /vntifkey="103"
                     /label=lac\operator
     misc_feature    441..444
                     /vntifkey="21"
                     /label=Adapter\CCCT
     terminator      393..440
                     /vntifkey="43"
                     /label=T7\terminator
     misc_feature    3761..3764
                     /vntifkey="21"
                     /label=Adapter\AGCG
     misc_feature    3765..8772
                     /vntifkey="21"
                     /label=pET28a\backbone
     promoter        445..461
                     /vntifkey="30"
                     /label=T7\Promoter
     operon          464..487
                     /vntifkey="103"
                     /label=lac\operator
     terminator      3713..3760
                     /vntifkey="43"
                     /label=T7\Terminator
     CDS             86..388
                     /vntifkey="4"
                     /label=Lan2_Prec_WP_069969407.1
     CDS             502..3708
                     /vntifkey="4"
                     /label=Lan2_WP_069969407.1
BASE COUNT     1976 a      2375 c      2312 g      2109 t 
ORIGIN
        1 atggtaatac gactcactat aggggaattg tgagcggata acaattccaa ggagatatac 
       61 aatgcaccac caccaccacc acgcaatgtt taacctggat attatccgcg cctggaaaga 
      121 tgagaactac cgcgatagtc tcaccgaggc gcagcgttct caattaccgg aaaacccggc 
      181 aggattgatt gagttgaccg acgaagatat gagctcggta tcgggcggtt gctgttgcgg 
      241 aagcagcgcg tgctcgagct tagtacatca tatgggagtg gaagagagtt ccacactggc 
      301 ctaaagctct tctcccctgc ggtcacgtct atagaaatta caccattaac cctcctgaga 
      361 accgggaggc gggaatccgt cacgtatgcg gtctagcata accccttggg gcctctaaac 
      421 gggtcttgag gggttttttg cccttaatac gactcactat aggggaattg tgagcggata 
      481 acaattccaa ggagatatac aatggatctg tctgttttcc agggtttcaa gggtgagcgc 
      541 gcactgaccc tgtccgaacg tagcctggcc ttatcccagg aaaaggggtc gagcgcactg 
      601 ccaatgaacg ctgaattttc cgaccgccgc cgccagcgtt ggcaaaccga atttcgcggg 
      661 aacacggcat tctttcaaca gcacctggcc cagattggaa ttaccgaaag ccagtttcgc 
      721 tatctgctgg gtgagtttcc ggaaaatctt cgcaagcgcc atccggaact gttagcatgg 
      781 gagactcaaa ttcaaacagc ctttgcgcag tttccacctc agtcccaaga gagtggcttc 
      841 tttagcgcga tcgcgccact cattgaacaa ggtaaaaccc gtttatccca gcagctgtca 
      901 gccctcgcag cccagcatag caccgccctt ccattcgaaa tcgaaagctt agaacgtctg 
      961 cttctgccgg ccttgtcaga gcgtttacaa gaaattttca atcctacgtt cgttctggag 
     1021 ctgaacgttg cgcgcctgca ggaccgtctt tccggcgaca ccccgagcga tcgctttcag 
     1081 tcctttgttc aacacttgca agacccagaa ttttgtctga gcctgctcca ggaatatccg 
     1141 gtgctggtac gtcagtgcgc gattgccatt gattgttggg tcgagggttc ccaggaactt 
     1201 ctgcaacgcc tgtgtacgga ctgggacctg atttgtgcac agctgtcgcc gcagaccgaa 
     1261 ccgggcattc tggttcacat tcatccggga gccggcgatc gtcatcatcg cggccgttcg 
     1321 gttacgctgc tccagtttag ctcaggtttt cgcctcgtat acaaacctaa accactggct 
     1381 gttgatctgc attttcaaga actgctggcc tggattaatc agaactctaa ctttctgccg 
     1441 ttttcatgct ggcagggcat tgatcgtggg gaatacggct ggatggaatt tatcgccccg 
     1501 cagacttgcc agaccccggc agaaattgaa cgcttttatc agcgtctggg cgggtacctg 
     1561 gcgctgctgt atttgctggc cggcaccgac tttcatgccg agaatcttat tgcagttggc 
     1621 gagcaaccga ttttgatcga cctggaatcc ttatttcagc cataccctga cgcatcggaa 
     1681 gatctgaaca cagtactgcc ggcacgtcgc cagattgcac aaagcgtatt gcgcattggt 
     1741 ctgttaccgc gccgtctcct tttgaaccgt cagcacgagg ctgtcgacgc tagcggaatg 
     1801 ggtggggaca gtcaacaact ggcagctgac cgcatcccgc atcttgcagc cattggcacc 
     1861 gatactatgc gcgttgttcg ccagcccggc cgtctgcgtg aaacgcataa tcagccgtca 
     1921 ttaaatgacc gtcccatcca aattcttgat tatcgcgaag ccatcgcatg tggtttctca 
     1981 gcgctgtatc gcttcattct caaatctcgc gaccgcctgg aaccgttact tgagtcgttc 
     2041 gcctcagacc cgattcgcat cttcttgcgt gaaacccgca cctacagctt actgttacgc 
     2101 gaaagttttc acccggacgt gctgcgtgat gcactggaac gtgatcgctt attcaacaaa 
     2161 ttatgggtgg atgtaaagaa ccacccatac cttgcgcagc tgatcccagc ggaacgtgag 
     2221 gcactgtggc tgggcgatat tcctaaattc actacccgtc cgaattcgcg tcatctggcg 
     2281 ctgaataatg ccgagtctct gacgcatttc ttctcgcaaa cgggattaga attagtgcaa 
     2341 caccgcctgc aatgtttctc agaggacgac ctgcaacagc agttgcagtt tattgactcg 
     2401 gcgctgacca cactggcaat ggttgccgag gtgaaaactg cccctgcata cgctattccg 
     2461 aaatttagca ccgttagtga cgaagcaagc gccattgcgt cgtacctgca ggccgcatgt 
     2521 gagattggtg atcgcttgga aggcttagca gcacgtgatc gtcagctggc tggatgggtt 
     2581 gcacccgttt taaccgatgc ccgtcactgg gccgtgtccc cgttgggttg ggacctgttt 
     2641 gagggccttc ctggtattgc tttgtttctg gcgtatttgg gcgaaatcac ccaagaacaa 
     2701 cgctatacca ccttggcaca ggccgccatt gcaagcctgc tgtatcagat tcgcagcgag 
     2761 gattatctta ttgcgtcgat cggagcgttt agtggctggg gcggcttgat ttactctctg 
     2821 actcacctgg gcattttatg gcagcaaccg cacctcttgg aacaggcctt ggcctgggtg 
     2881 gaattgctgc cggagcgcat cgcgcaggat cgccagttcg atattatggg cggtgctgca 
     2941 ggttgcattg gcgccctggt agcacttggg gagtgcgtcg gagcaagcaa cgttcgcgcg 
     3001 gctgcaattc agtgtggcga ccgtctctta cagaacgcgc agaccatgcc acagggcatg 
     3061 ggatggatta cgttgccaca gtgtccgccg cttagcggtt ttagccatgg tgccgctggc 
     3121 atcgcctggg cactgctgaa acttgcccac cttagcggag aagcccgctt ccaagaagcc 
     3181 gccggggcag ctattgcgta tgaacgtagc ctcttttcga tccgtgcaca aaattggctg 
     3241 gatctccgcc accgtggcga tagcggcacc gatcgctatg caaatcgtgc gttcggcatg 
     3301 ggctggtccc atggagcgcc gggcattggc ttaggacgct tacatagcct gaaactgatg 
     3361 gatgatccgg atctgcgcgt cgaactggat ctggcactgg aaacgacgac ccgtcatggc 
     3421 tttggctaca accactcgct tggcaatggt gatcttggaa atctggaatt tctggattcc 
     3481 gcccagcagc agctgagtct gccgcagggt cgttcacaag tgcatcaaat ggccatgggc 
     3541 atcttagcgt caatccagca gcagggatgg gtatgcgatt tgccgctcgg cgtggaatct 
     3601 ttaggcctta tgaccggtct tgcaggtatt gggtatggtt tcctgcgctt agccaaaccg 
     3661 gatcgcgtac cgtcgctgtt ggtattagca ccgccgcccc tgcgttaacg gtctagcata 
     3721 accccttggg gcctctaaac gggtcttgag gggttttttg agcgctgaaa ggaggaacta 
     3781 tatccggatt ggcgaatggg nnnnnnnnnn nnnnnnnnnn nnnnnnnnnn nnnnnnnnnn 
     3841 nnnnnnnnnn nnnnnnnnnn nnnnnnnnnn nnnnnnnnnn nnnnnnnnnn nnnnnnnnnn 
     3901 nnnnnnnnnn nnnnnnnnnn nnnncnnnnn nnnnnnnnnn nnnnnnnnnn nnnnnnnnnn 
     3961 nnnnnnnnnn nnnnnnnnnn nnnnnnnnnn nnnnnnnnnn nnnnnnnnnn nnnnnnannn 
     4021 nnnnnnnnnn nnnnnnnnnn nnnnnnnnnn nnnnnnnnnn nnnnnncctt tgacgttgga 
     4081 gtccacgttc tttnnnnnnn nnnnnnnnnn nnnnnnnnnn nnnnnnnnnn accctatctc 
     4141 ggtctattct tttgatttat aagggatttt gccgatttcg gcctattggt taaaaaatga 
     4201 gctgatttaa caaaaattta acgcgaattt taacaaaata ttaacgttta caatttcagg 
     4261 tggcactttt cggggaaatg tgcgcggaac ccctatttgt ttatttttct aaatacattc 
     4321 aaatatgtat ccgctcatga attaattctt agaaaaactc atcgagcatc aaatgaaact 
     4381 gcaatttatt catatcagga ttatcaatac catatttttg aaaaagccgt ttctgtaatg 
     4441 aaggagaaaa ctcaccgagg cagttccata ggatggcaag atcctggtat cggtctgcga 
     4501 ttccgactcg tccaacatca atacaaccta ttaatttccc ctcgtcaaaa ataaggttat 
     4561 caagtgagaa atcaccatga gtgacgactg aatccggtga gaatggcaaa agtttatgca 
     4621 tttctttcca gacttgttca acaggccagc cattacgctc gtcatcaaaa tcactcgcat 
     4681 caaccaaacc gttattcatt cgtgattgcg cctgagcgag acgaaatacg cgatcgctgt 
     4741 taaaaggaca attacaaaca ggaatcgaat gcaaccggcg caggaacact gccagcgcat 
     4801 caacaatatt ttcacctgaa tcaggatatt cttctaatac ctggaatgct gttttcccgg 
     4861 ggatcgcagt ggtgagtaac catgcatcat caggagtacg gataaaatgc ttgatggtcg 
     4921 gaagaggcat aaattccgtc agccagttta gtctgaccat ctcatctgta acatcattgg 
     4981 caacgctacc tttgccatgt ttcagaaaca actctggcgc atcgggcttc ccatacaatc 
     5041 gatagattgt cgcacctgat tgcccgacat tatcgcgagc ccatttatac ccatataaat 
     5101 cagcatccat gttggaattt aatcgcggcc tagagcaaga cgtttcccgt tgaatatggc 
     5161 tcataacacc ccttgtatta ctgtttatgt aagcagacag ttttattgtt catgaccaaa 
     5221 atcccttaac gtgagttttc gttccactga gcgtcagacc ccgtagaaaa gatcaaagga 
     5281 tcttcttgag atcctttttt tctgcgcgta atctgctgct tgcaaacaaa aaaaccaccg 
     5341 ctaccagcgg tggtttgttt gccggatcaa gagctaccaa ctctttttcc gaaggtaact 
     5401 ggcttcagca gagcgcagat accaaatact gtccttctag tgtagccgta gttaggccac 
     5461 cacttcaaga actctgtagc accgcctaca tacctcgctc tgctaatcct gttaccagtg 
     5521 gctgctgcca gtggcgataa gtcgtgtctt accgggttgg actcaagacg atagttaccg 
     5581 gataaggcgc agcggtcggg ctgaacgggg ggttcgtgca cacagcccag cttggagcga 
     5641 acgacctaca ccgaactgag atacctacag cgtgagctat gagaaagcgc cacgcttccc 
     5701 gaagggagaa aggcggacag gtatccggta agcggcaggg tcggaacagg agagcgcacg 
     5761 agggagcttc cagggggaaa cgcctggtat ctttatagtc ctgtcgggtt tcgccacctc 
     5821 tgacttgagc gtcgattttt gtgatgctcg tcaggggggc ggagcctatg gaaaaacgcc 
     5881 agcaacgcgg cctttttacg gttcctggcc ttttgctggc cttttgctca catgttcttt 
     5941 cctgcgttat cccctgattc tgtggataac cgtattaccg cctttgagtg agctgatacc 
     6001 gctcgccgca gccgaacgac cgagcgcagc gagtcagtga gcgaggaagc ggaagagcgc 
     6061 ctgatgcggt attttctcct tacgcatctg tgcggtattt cacaccgcat atatggtgca 
     6121 ctctcagtac aatctgctct gatgccgcat agttaagcca gtatacactc cgctatcgct 
     6181 acgtgactgg gtcatggctg cgccccgaca cccgccaaca cccgctgacg cgccctgacg 
     6241 ggcttgtctg ctcccggcat ccgcttacag acaagctgtg accgtctccg ggagctgcat 
     6301 gtgtcagagg ttttcaccgt catcaccgaa acgcgcgagg cagctgcggt aaagctcatc 
     6361 agcgtggtcg tgaagcgatt cacagatgtc tgcctgttca tccgcgtcca gctcgttgag 
     6421 tttctccaga agcgttaatg tctggcttct gataaagcgg gccatgttaa gggcggtttt 
     6481 ttcctgtttg gtcactgatg cctccgtgta agggggattt ctgttcatgg gggtaatgat 
     6541 accgatgaaa cgagagagga tgctcacgat acgggttact gatgatgaac atgcccggtt 
     6601 actggaacgt tgtgagggta aacaactggc ggtatggatg cggcgggacc agagaaaaat 
     6661 cactcagggt caatgccagc gcttcgttaa tacagatgta ggtgttccac agggtagcca 
     6721 gcagcatcct gcgatgcaga tccggaacat aatggtgcag ggcgctgact tccgcgtttc 
     6781 cagactttac gaaacacgga aaccgaagac cattcatgtt gttgctcagg tcgcagacgt 
     6841 tttgcagcag cagtcgcttc acgttcgctc gcgtatcggt gattcattct gctaaccagt 
     6901 aaggcaaccc cgccagccta gccgggtcct caacgacagg agcacgatca tgcgcacccg 
     6961 tggggccgcc atgccggcga taatggcctg cttctcgccg aaacgtttgg tggcgggacc 
     7021 agtgacgaag gcttgagcga gggcgtgcaa gattccgaat accgcaagcg acaggccgat 
     7081 catcgtcgcg ctccagcgaa agcggtcctc gccgaaaatg acccagagcg ctgccggcac 
     7141 ctgtcctacg agttgcatga taaagaagac agtcataagt gcggcgacga tagtcatgcc 
     7201 ccgcgcccac cggaaggagc tgactgggtt gaaggctctc aagggcatcg gtcgagatcc 
     7261 cggtgcctaa tgagtgagct aacttacatt aattgcgttg cgctcactgc ccgctttcca 
     7321 gtcgggaaac ctgtcgtgcc agctgcatta atgaatcggc caacgcgcgg ggagaggcgg 
     7381 tttgcgtatt gggcgccagg gtggtttttc ttttcaccag tgagacgggc aacagctgat 
     7441 tgcccttcac cgcctggccc tgagagagtt gcagcaagcg gtccacgctg gtttgcccca 
     7501 gcaggcgaaa atcctgtttg atggtggtta acggcgggat ataacatgag ctgtcttcgg 
     7561 tatcgtcgta tcccactacc gagatatccg caccaacgcg cagcccggac tcggtaatgg 
     7621 cgcgcattgc gcccagcgcc atctgatcgt tggcaaccag catcgcagtg ggaacgatgc 
     7681 cctcattcag catttgcatg gtttgttgaa aaccggacat ggcactccag tcgccttccc 
     7741 gttccgctat cggctgaatt tgattgcgag tgagatattt atgccagcca gccagacgca 
     7801 gacgcgccga gacagaactt aatgggcccg ctaacagcgc gatttgctgg tgacccaatg 
     7861 cgaccagatg ctccacgccc agtcgcgtac cgtcttcatg ggagaaaata atactgttga 
     7921 tgggtgtctg gtcagagaca tcaagaaata acgccggaac attagtgcag gcagcttcca 
     7981 cagcaatggc atcctggtca tccagcggat agttaatgat cagcccactg acgcgttgcg 
     8041 cgagaagatt gtgcaccgcc gctttacagg cttcgacgcc gcttcgttct accatcgaca 
     8101 ccaccacgct ggcacccagt tgatcggcgc gagatttaat cgccgcgaca atttgcgacg 
     8161 gcgcgtgcag ggccagactg gaggtggcaa cgccaatcag caacgactgt ttgcccgcca 
     8221 gttgttgtgc cacgcggttg ggaatgtaat tcagctccgc catcgccgct tccacttttt 
     8281 cccgcgtttt cgcagaaacg tggctggcct ggttcaccac gcgggaaacg gtctgataag 
     8341 agacaccggc atactctgcg acatcgtata acgttactgg tttcacattc accaccctga 
     8401 attgactctc ttccgggcgc tatcatgcca taccgcgaaa ggttttgcgc cattcgatgg 
     8461 tgtccgggat ctcgacgctc tcccttatgc gactcctgca ttaggaagca gcccagtagt 
     8521 aggttgaggc cgttgagcac cgccgccgca aggaatggtg catgcaagga gatggcgccc 
     8581 aacagtcccc cggccacggg gcctgccacc atacccacgc cgaaacaagc gctcatgagc 
     8641 ccgaagtggc gagcccgatc ttccccatcg gtgatgtcgg cgatataggc gccagcaacc 
     8701 gcacctgtgg cgccggtgat gccggccacg atgcgtccgg cgtagaggat cgagatctcg 
     8761 atcccgcgaa at 
//
