# Supplementary material for: A scalable platform to discover antimicrobials of ribosomal origin
Source: Nat Commun. 2022 Oct 17;13:6135. doi: 10.1038/s41467-022-33890-w (PMC9576775; doi:10.1038/s41467-022-33890-w)
Supplement: Supplementary file 5 — Supplementary Data 2 [file 41467_2022_33890_MOESM5_ESM.zip › Supplementary Data 2/3.gb]

LOCUS       pET28a\CrtE\B\I\T7\promtoer\and\terminator\with\spacers        8886 bp    DNA     circular     29-MAR-2016
SOURCE      
  ORGANISM  
COMMENT     This file is created by Vector NTI
            http://www.invitrogen.com/
COMMENT     ORIGDB|GenBank
COMMENT     VNTDATE|-11171271|
COMMENT     VNTDBDATE|-11171271|
COMMENT     LSOWNER|
COMMENT     VNTNAME|pET28a CrtE B I T7 promtoer and terminator with spacers|
COMMENT     VNTAUTHORNAME|Demo User|
COMMENT     Vector_NTI_Display_Data_(Do_Not_Edit!)
COMMENT     (SXF 
COMMENT      (CGexDoc "pET28a CrtE B I T7 promtoer and terminator with spacers" 0 8886 
COMMENT       (CDBMol 0 0 1 1 1 0 0 0 0 "" "" 0 0 0 0 (CObList) (CObList) (CObList) 
COMMENT        (CObList) -1 "") 
COMMENT       (CDocSetData 1 1 0 0 0 0 "MAIN" 1 1 1 1 0 0 1 1 0 1 10 10 4294967295 50 0 
COMMENT        1 0 (CHomObj 0 0 0 3 75) (CWordArray) (CWordArray) 
COMMENT        (CStringList "BsaI" "BbsI") (CStringList "atg" "gtg") 
COMMENT        (CStringList "taa" "tga" "tag") (CObList) 1 "{(0,1),2}" 0 0 "" 0 
COMMENT        4294967295 0 0 0 0 0 0 0 "MAIN" 0 0 30 0 
COMMENT        (CProteinMotifSearchObject 70 20 1 1 1 1 0 0 1 0 0 0 0 0)) 
COMMENT       (CMolPar 0 0 1 2763 2763 1 8886 0 0 0 0 0 0 0 0) (CStringList) 
COMMENT       (CStringList) (CObList) (COAPar 25 250 50 0 6 4 3 7) 
COMMENT       (COAPar 25 250 50 0 6 4 3 7) (COAPar 25 250 50 0 6 4 3 7) 
COMMENT       (CObList #0=(CRSite (CStringList) "BsaI" "ggtctc" 8 12 0 0 "") 
COMMENT        #1=(CRSite (CStringList) "BbsI" "gaagac" 9 13 4 6927 0 7287 0 7661 1 
COMMENT            8000 1 0 "")) 
COMMENT       (CObList 
COMMENT        #2=(CFSignal (CObList) "Adapter ATGG" 21 0 0 1 4 0 (CStringList) 
COMMENT            (CStringList) 1 1 1 1 "1..4") 
COMMENT        #3=(CFSignal (CObList) "T7 promoter" 30 0 0 5 21 0 (CStringList) 
COMMENT            (CStringList) 1 1 1 1 "5..21") 
COMMENT        #4=(CFSignal (CObList) "lac operator" 103 0 0 24 47 0 (CStringList) 
COMMENT            (CStringList) 1 1 1 1 "24..47") 
COMMENT        #5=(CFSignal (CObList) "Adapter CCCT" 21 0 0 441 444 0 (CStringList) 
COMMENT            (CStringList) 1 1 1 1 "441..444") 
COMMENT        #6=(CFSignal (CObList) "T7 terminator" 43 0 0 393 440 0 (CStringList) 
COMMENT            (CStringList) 1 1 1 1 "393..440") 
COMMENT        #7=(CFSignal (CObList) "Adapter AGCG" 21 0 0 3875 3878 0 (CStringList) 
COMMENT            (CStringList) 1 1 1 1 "3348..3351") 
COMMENT        #8=(CFSignal (CObList) "pET28a backbone" 21 0 0 3879 8886 0 
COMMENT            (CStringList) (CStringList) 1 1 1 1 "3352..8359") 
COMMENT        #9=(CFSignal (CObList) "T7 Promoter" 30 0 0 445 461 0 (CStringList) 
COMMENT            (CStringList) 1 1 1 1 "445..461") 
COMMENT        #10=(CFSignal (CObList) "lac operator" 103 0 0 464 487 0 (CStringList) 
COMMENT             (CStringList) 1 1 1 1 "464..487") 
COMMENT        #11=(CFSignal (CObList) "T7 Terminator" 43 0 0 3827 3874 0 (CStringList) 
COMMENT             (CStringList) 1 1 1 1 "2321..2368") 
COMMENT        #12=(CFSignal (CObList) "Lan2_Prec_WP_017747624.1" 4 0 0 86 388 0 
COMMENT             (CStringList) (CStringList) 1 1 1 1 "") 
COMMENT        #13=(CFSignal (CObList) "Lan2_WP_017747624.1" 4 0 0 502 3822 0 
COMMENT             (CStringList) (CStringList) 1 1 1 1 "")) (CObList) (CObList) 
COMMENT       (CObList) (CObList) (CObList) (CObList) 
COMMENT       (CTextView 0 
COMMENT        #14=(CGroupPar (CParagraph 0 (0 0) 1 2 0 0 180) 
COMMENT             (CObjectList 
COMMENT              #15=(CRefLinePar 
COMMENT                   (CLinePar (CParagraph 0 (0 0) 0 2 0 0 233) 
COMMENT                    "pET28a CrtE B I T7 promtoer and terminator with spacers" 2) 
COMMENT                   5 "" 0 4) 
COMMENT              #16=(CFolderPar 
COMMENT                   (CGroupPar (CParagraph 1 (0 0) 1 1 0 0 178) 
COMMENT                    (CObjectList 
COMMENT                     #17=(CLinePar (CParagraph 0 (0 0) 1 2 1 0 180) 
COMMENT                          "DNA 'pET28a CrtE B I T7 promtoer and terminator with spacers'" 
COMMENT                          1) 
COMMENT                     #18=(CLinePar (CParagraph 0 (0 0) 1 2 1 0 180) 
COMMENT                          "Local object" 1) 
COMMENT                     #19=(CLinePar (CParagraph 0 (0 0) 1 2 1 0 180) 
COMMENT                          "Created: 03/29/16 07:06PM" 1) 
COMMENT                     #20=(CLinePar (CParagraph 0 (0 0) 1 2 1 0 180) 
COMMENT                          "Last Modified: 03/29/16 07:06PM" 1) 
COMMENT                     #21=(CLinePar (CParagraph 0 (0 0) 1 2 1 0 180) 
COMMENT                          "length: 8886 bp" 1) 
COMMENT                     #22=(CLinePar (CParagraph 0 (0 0) 1 2 1 0 180) 
COMMENT                          "storage type: Basic" 1) 
COMMENT                     #23=(CLinePar (CParagraph 0 (0 0) 1 2 1 0 180) 
COMMENT                          "form: Circular" 1))) "General Description") 
COMMENT              #24=(CFolderPar 
COMMENT                   (CGroupPar (CParagraph 2 (0 0) 1 1 0 0 178) 
COMMENT                    (CObjectList 
COMMENT                     #25=(CLinePar (CParagraph 0 (0 0) 1 2 1 0 180) 
COMMENT                          "Original Source Database: GenBank" 1) 
COMMENT                     #26=(CLinePar (CParagraph 0 (0 0) 1 2 1 0 180) 
COMMENT                          "Modification Date in the Original DB: 29-MAR-2016" 1))) 
COMMENT                   "Standard Fields") 
COMMENT              #27=(CRefLinePar 
COMMENT                   (CLinePar (CParagraph 0 (0 0) 0 2 0 0 233) "Comments" 2) 1 "" 
COMMENT                   0 0) 
COMMENT              #28=(CFolderPar 
COMMENT                   (CGroupPar (CParagraph 8 (0 0) 1 2 0 0 178) (CObjectList)) 
COMMENT                   "Annotations") 
COMMENT              #29=(CFolderPar 
COMMENT                   (CGroupPar (CParagraph 12 (6 0) 1 1 0 0 178) 
COMMENT                    (CObjectList 
COMMENT                     #30=(CFolderPar 
COMMENT                          (CGroupPar (CParagraph 4 (7 4 0) 1 1 1 0 178) 
COMMENT                           (CObjectList 
COMMENT                            #31=(CFolderPar 
COMMENT                                 (CGroupPar 
COMMENT                                  (CParagraph 86 (3 #12# 0) 1 2 2 0 327) 
COMMENT                                  (CObjectList 
COMMENT                                   #32=(CLinePar 
COMMENT                                        (CParagraph 0 (0 0) 1 2 3 0 180) 
COMMENT                                        "Start: 86    End: 388 " 1))) 
COMMENT                                 "Lan2_Prec_WP_017747624.1") 
COMMENT                            #33=(CFolderPar 
COMMENT                                 (CGroupPar 
COMMENT                                  (CParagraph 502 (3 #13# 0) 1 2 2 0 327) 
COMMENT                                  (CObjectList 
COMMENT                                   #34=(CLinePar 
COMMENT                                        (CParagraph 0 (0 0) 1 2 3 0 180) 
COMMENT                                        "Start: 502   End: 3822" 1))) 
COMMENT                                 "Lan2_WP_017747624.1"))) "CDS (2 total)") 
COMMENT                     #35=(CFolderPar 
COMMENT                          (CGroupPar (CParagraph 21 (7 21 0) 1 1 1 0 178) 
COMMENT                           (CObjectList 
COMMENT                            #36=(CFolderPar 
COMMENT                                 (CGroupPar (CParagraph 1 (3 #2# 0) 1 2 2 0 194) 
COMMENT                                  (CObjectList 
COMMENT                                   #37=(CLinePar 
COMMENT                                        (CParagraph 0 (0 0) 1 2 3 0 180) 
COMMENT                                        "Start: 1     End: 4   " 1) 
COMMENT                                   #38=(CLinePar 
COMMENT                                        (CParagraph 0 (0 0) 1 2 3 0 180) 
COMMENT                                        "Original Location Description:" 1) 
COMMENT                                   #39=(CLinePar 
COMMENT                                        (CParagraph 0 (0 0) 1 2 3 0 180) 
COMMENT                                        "   1..4" 1))) "Adapter ATGG") 
COMMENT                            #40=(CFolderPar 
COMMENT                                 (CGroupPar 
COMMENT                                  (CParagraph 441 (3 #5# 0) 1 2 2 0 194) 
COMMENT                                  (CObjectList 
COMMENT                                   #41=(CLinePar 
COMMENT                                        (CParagraph 0 (0 0) 1 2 3 0 180) 
COMMENT                                        "Start: 441   End: 444 " 1) 
COMMENT                                   #42=(CLinePar 
COMMENT                                        (CParagraph 0 (0 0) 1 2 3 0 180) 
COMMENT                                        "Original Location Description:" 1) 
COMMENT                                   #43=(CLinePar 
COMMENT                                        (CParagraph 0 (0 0) 1 2 3 0 180) 
COMMENT                                        "   441..444" 1))) "Adapter CCCT") 
COMMENT                            #44=(CFolderPar 
COMMENT                                 (CGroupPar 
COMMENT                                  (CParagraph 3875 (3 #7# 0) 1 2 2 0 194) 
COMMENT                                  (CObjectList 
COMMENT                                   #45=(CLinePar 
COMMENT                                        (CParagraph 0 (0 0) 1 2 3 0 180) 
COMMENT                                        "Start: 3875  End: 3878" 1) 
COMMENT                                   #46=(CLinePar 
COMMENT                                        (CParagraph 0 (0 0) 1 2 3 0 180) 
COMMENT                                        "Original Location Description:" 1) 
COMMENT                                   #47=(CLinePar 
COMMENT                                        (CParagraph 0 (0 0) 1 2 3 0 180) 
COMMENT                                        "   3348..3351" 1))) "Adapter AGCG") 
COMMENT                            #48=(CFolderPar 
COMMENT                                 (CGroupPar 
COMMENT                                  (CParagraph 3879 (3 #8# 0) 1 2 2 0 194) 
COMMENT                                  (CObjectList 
COMMENT                                   #49=(CLinePar 
COMMENT                                        (CParagraph 0 (0 0) 1 2 3 0 180) 
COMMENT                                        "Start: 3879  End: 8886" 1) 
COMMENT                                   #50=(CLinePar 
COMMENT                                        (CParagraph 0 (0 0) 1 2 3 0 180) 
COMMENT                                        "Original Location Description:" 1) 
COMMENT                                   #51=(CLinePar 
COMMENT                                        (CParagraph 0 (0 0) 1 2 3 0 180) 
COMMENT                                        "   3352..8359" 1))) "pET28a backbone"))) 
COMMENT                          "Misc. Feature (4 total)") 
COMMENT                     #52=(CFolderPar 
COMMENT                          (CGroupPar (CParagraph 30 (7 30 0) 1 1 1 0 178) 
COMMENT                           (CObjectList 
COMMENT                            #53=(CFolderPar 
COMMENT                                 (CGroupPar (CParagraph 5 (3 #3# 0) 1 2 2 0 194) 
COMMENT                                  (CObjectList 
COMMENT                                   #54=(CLinePar 
COMMENT                                        (CParagraph 0 (0 0) 1 2 3 0 180) 
COMMENT                                        "Start: 5     End: 21  " 1) 
COMMENT                                   #55=(CLinePar 
COMMENT                                        (CParagraph 0 (0 0) 1 2 3 0 180) 
COMMENT                                        "Original Location Description:" 1) 
COMMENT                                   #56=(CLinePar 
COMMENT                                        (CParagraph 0 (0 0) 1 2 3 0 180) 
COMMENT                                        "   5..21" 1))) "T7 promoter") 
COMMENT                            #57=(CFolderPar 
COMMENT                                 (CGroupPar 
COMMENT                                  (CParagraph 445 (3 #9# 0) 1 2 2 0 194) 
COMMENT                                  (CObjectList 
COMMENT                                   #58=(CLinePar 
COMMENT                                        (CParagraph 0 (0 0) 1 2 3 0 180) 
COMMENT                                        "Start: 445   End: 461 " 1) 
COMMENT                                   #59=(CLinePar 
COMMENT                                        (CParagraph 0 (0 0) 1 2 3 0 180) 
COMMENT                                        "Original Location Description:" 1) 
COMMENT                                   #60=(CLinePar 
COMMENT                                        (CParagraph 0 (0 0) 1 2 3 0 180) 
COMMENT                                        "   445..461" 1))) "T7 Promoter"))) 
COMMENT                          "Promoter Prokaryotic (2 total)") 
COMMENT                     #61=(CFolderPar 
COMMENT                          (CGroupPar (CParagraph 43 (7 43 0) 1 1 1 0 178) 
COMMENT                           (CObjectList 
COMMENT                            #62=(CFolderPar 
COMMENT                                 (CGroupPar 
COMMENT                                  (CParagraph 393 (3 #6# 0) 1 2 2 0 194) 
COMMENT                                  (CObjectList 
COMMENT                                   #63=(CLinePar 
COMMENT                                        (CParagraph 0 (0 0) 1 2 3 0 180) 
COMMENT                                        "Start: 393   End: 440 " 1) 
COMMENT                                   #64=(CLinePar 
COMMENT                                        (CParagraph 0 (0 0) 1 2 3 0 180) 
COMMENT                                        "Original Location Description:" 1) 
COMMENT                                   #65=(CLinePar 
COMMENT                                        (CParagraph 0 (0 0) 1 2 3 0 180) 
COMMENT                                        "   393..440" 1))) "T7 terminator") 
COMMENT                            #66=(CFolderPar 
COMMENT                                 (CGroupPar 
COMMENT                                  (CParagraph 3827 (3 #11# 0) 1 2 2 0 194) 
COMMENT                                  (CObjectList 
COMMENT                                   #67=(CLinePar 
COMMENT                                        (CParagraph 0 (0 0) 1 2 3 0 180) 
COMMENT                                        "Start: 3827  End: 3874" 1) 
COMMENT                                   #68=(CLinePar 
COMMENT                                        (CParagraph 0 (0 0) 1 2 3 0 180) 
COMMENT                                        "Original Location Description:" 1) 
COMMENT                                   #69=(CLinePar 
COMMENT                                        (CParagraph 0 (0 0) 1 2 3 0 180) 
COMMENT                                        "   2321..2368" 1))) "T7 Terminator"))) 
COMMENT                          "Terminator (2 total)") 
COMMENT                     #70=(CFolderPar 
COMMENT                          (CGroupPar (CParagraph 103 (7 103 0) 1 1 1 0 178) 
COMMENT                           (CObjectList 
COMMENT                            #71=(CFolderPar 
COMMENT                                 (CGroupPar 
COMMENT                                  (CParagraph 24 (3 #4# 0) 1 2 2 0 194) 
COMMENT                                  (CObjectList 
COMMENT                                   #72=(CLinePar 
COMMENT                                        (CParagraph 0 (0 0) 1 2 3 0 180) 
COMMENT                                        "Start: 24    End: 47  " 1) 
COMMENT                                   #73=(CLinePar 
COMMENT                                        (CParagraph 0 (0 0) 1 2 3 0 180) 
COMMENT                                        "Original Location Description:" 1) 
COMMENT                                   #74=(CLinePar 
COMMENT                                        (CParagraph 0 (0 0) 1 2 3 0 180) 
COMMENT                                        "   24..47" 1))) "lac operator") 
COMMENT                            #75=(CFolderPar 
COMMENT                                 (CGroupPar 
COMMENT                                  (CParagraph 464 (3 #10# 0) 1 2 2 0 194) 
COMMENT                                  (CObjectList 
COMMENT                                   #76=(CLinePar 
COMMENT                                        (CParagraph 0 (0 0) 1 2 3 0 180) 
COMMENT                                        "Start: 464   End: 487 " 1) 
COMMENT                                   #77=(CLinePar 
COMMENT                                        (CParagraph 0 (0 0) 1 2 3 0 180) 
COMMENT                                        "Original Location Description:" 1) 
COMMENT                                   #78=(CLinePar 
COMMENT                                        (CParagraph 0 (0 0) 1 2 3 0 180) 
COMMENT                                        "   464..487" 1))) "lac operator"))) 
COMMENT                          "Operon (2 total)"))) "Feature Map") 
COMMENT              #79=(CFolderPar 
COMMENT                   (CGroupPar (CParagraph 13 (0 0) 1 1 0 0 178) 
COMMENT                    (CObjectList 
COMMENT                     #80=(CRSFolderPar 
COMMENT                          (CFolderPar 
COMMENT                           (CGroupPar (CParagraph 100465144 (8 0) 1 1 1 0 178) 
COMMENT                            (CObjectList 
COMMENT                             #81=(CGroupPar 
COMMENT                                  (CParagraph 0 (10 #1# 0) 1 2 2 0 180) 
COMMENT                                  (CObjectList 
COMMENT                                   #82=(CLinePar 
COMMENT                                        (CParagraph 0 (1 #1# 1) 1 2 2 0 191) 
COMMENT                                        " N1: 6927 " 1) 
COMMENT                                   #83=(CLinePar 
COMMENT                                        (CParagraph 0 (1 #1# 2) 1 2 2 0 191) 
COMMENT                                        " N2: 7287 " 1) 
COMMENT                                   #84=(CLinePar 
COMMENT                                        (CParagraph 0 (1 #1# 3) 1 2 2 0 191) 
COMMENT                                        " N3: 7661 (on complementary strand)" 1) 
COMMENT                                   #85=(CLinePar 
COMMENT                                        (CParagraph 0 (1 #1# 4) 1 2 2 0 191) 
COMMENT                                        " N4: 8000 (on complementary strand)" 1))))) 
COMMENT                           "BbsI: 4 sites") 8 12 "GAAGACNNNNNNN" "CTTCTGNNNNNNN") 
COMMENT                     #86=(CRSFolderPar 
COMMENT                          (CFolderPar 
COMMENT                           (CGroupPar (CParagraph 100465368 (8 0) 1 1 1 0 178) 
COMMENT                            (CObjectList)) "BsaI: 0 sites") 7 11 "GGTCTCNNNNNN" 
COMMENT                          "CCAGAGNNNNNN"))) "Restriction/Methylation Map")))) 
COMMENT       (CGraphView 
COMMENT        (CWStyleSheet 
COMMENT         (CObjectList 
COMMENT          #87=(CWidgetStyle "RSite Label" 1 (LOGPEN 0 0 13408563) 1 0 1 
COMMENT               (LOGFONT 0 0 0 0 400 0 0 0 0 3 2 1 18 "Georgia") 0.555556 0 1 5 
COMMENT               "@N (@S)" 0) 
COMMENT          #88=(CWidgetStyle "Signal Label" 1 (LOGPEN 0 0 0) 1 0 1 
COMMENT               (LOGFONT 0 0 0 0 700 0 0 0 0 3 2 1 34 "Arial") 0.666667 0 1 1 
COMMENT               "@N" 0) 
COMMENT          #89=(CWidgetStyle "Molecule Label 2" 0 0 1 
COMMENT               (LOGFONT 0 0 0 0 400 0 0 0 0 3 2 1 18 "Georgia") 0.555556 0 1 16 
COMMENT               "@L bp" 0) 
COMMENT          #90=(CWidgetStyle "Molecule Label 1" 0 0 1 
COMMENT               (LOGFONT 0 0 0 0 400 0 0 0 0 3 2 1 34 "Verdana") 0.833333 0 1 1 
COMMENT               "@N" 0) 
COMMENT          #91=(CWidgetStyle "Shape 3" 1 (LOGPEN 0 0 3355545) 1 1 
COMMENT               (LOGBRUSH 0 6724095 0) 0 0 1 (LOGSHAPE 9 1 0.8 1.8 0)) 
COMMENT          #92=(CWidgetStyle "Shape 1" 1 (LOGPEN 0 0 6723840) 1 1 
COMMENT               (LOGBRUSH 0 10079334 0) 0 0 1 (LOGSHAPE 9 1 0.8 1.8 0)) 
COMMENT          #93=(CWidgetStyle "Axis" 1 (LOGPEN 0 0 10079436) 2 1 
COMMENT               (LOGBRUSH 0 13434879 0) 0 0 1 (LOGSHAPE 10 1 0 0 0)) 
COMMENT          #94=(CWidgetStyle "Line 2" 1 (LOGPEN 0 0 6723840) 8 0 0 0 1 
COMMENT               (LOGSHAPE 1 1.9 0 0 0)) 
COMMENT          #95=(CWidgetStyle "RSite" 1 (LOGPEN 0 0 10053171) 8 0 0 0 1 
COMMENT               (LOGSHAPE 1 1.9 0 0 0)) 
COMMENT          #96=(CWidgetStyle "Short Signal" 1 (LOGPEN 0 0 13395507) 10 0 0 0 1 
COMMENT               (LOGSHAPE 1 1.9 0 0 0)) 
COMMENT          #97=(CWidgetStyle "Uniq RSite Label" 1 (LOGPEN 0 0 153) 1 0 1 
COMMENT               (LOGFONT 0 0 0 0 400 0 0 0 0 3 2 1 18 "Georgia") 0.555556 128 1 5 
COMMENT               "@N (@S)" 0) 
COMMENT          #98=(CWidgetStyle "Vanilla" 1 (LOGPEN 0 0 0) 1 1 
COMMENT               (LOGBRUSH 0 16777215 0) 1 
COMMENT               (LOGFONT 0 0 0 0 400 0 0 0 0 7 48 2 18 "Times New Roman") 0.8 0 1 
COMMENT               2 "?" 0) 
COMMENT          #99=(CWidgetStyle "Mark 1" 0 0 1 
COMMENT               (LOGFONT 0 0 0 0 400 0 0 0 2 7 48 2 2 "Windings") 0.7 0 1 2 "?" 0) 
COMMENT          #100=(CWidgetStyle "Motif Label" 1 (LOGPEN 0 0 16744512) 1 0 1 
COMMENT                (LOGFONT 0 0 0 0 400 0 0 0 0 3 2 1 34 "Arial") 0.611111 8388608 
COMMENT                1 65535 "@N (@H)" 0) 
COMMENT          #101=(CWidgetStyle "Fragment Label 2" 1 (LOGPEN 0 0 0) 1 0 1 
COMMENT                (LOGFONT 0 0 0 0 400 0 0 0 0 3 2 1 49 "Courier New") 1.05 0 1 48 
COMMENT                "@F bp (molecule @L bp)" 0) 
COMMENT          #102=(CWidgetStyle "Fragment Label 1" 1 (LOGPEN 0 0 0) 1 0 1 
COMMENT                (LOGFONT 0 0 0 0 400 0 0 0 0 3 2 1 34 "Arial") 0.91 0 1 1 
COMMENT                "Fragment of @N" 0) 
COMMENT          #103=(CWidgetStyle "Shape 4" 1 (LOGPEN 0 0 0) 1 1 
COMMENT                (LOGBRUSH 2 8388608 5) 0 0 0) 
COMMENT          #104=(CWidgetStyle "Shape 2" 1 (LOGPEN 0 0 0) 1 1 (LOGBRUSH 0 128 0) 0 
COMMENT                0 0) 
COMMENT          #105=(CWidgetStyle "Shape 0" 1 (LOGPEN 0 0 0) 1 1 (LOGBRUSH 0 0 0) 0 0 
COMMENT                0) 
COMMENT          #106=(CWidgetStyle "ORF" 1 (LOGPEN 0 0 16384) 8 0 0 0 1 
COMMENT                (LOGSHAPE 7 0.2 3.41182 2.86186 0.609808)) 
COMMENT          #107=(CWidgetStyle "Line 4" 1 (LOGPEN 0 0 32768) 8 0 0 0 0) 
COMMENT          #108=(CWidgetStyle "Line 3" 1 (LOGPEN 0 0 16711680) 8 0 0 0 0) 
COMMENT          #109=(CWidgetStyle "Line 1" 1 (LOGPEN 0 0 16711680) 1 0 0 0 0) 
COMMENT          #110=(CWidgetStyle "Short Promoter" 1 (LOGPEN 0 0 128) 6 0 0 0 0) 
COMMENT          #111=(CWidgetStyle "Motif" 1 (LOGPEN 0 0 0) 1 0 0 0 0) 
COMMENT          #112=(CWidgetStyle "Line 0" 1 (LOGPEN 0 0 0) 8 0 0 0 0) 
COMMENT          #113=(CWidgetStyle "Void" 0 0 0 0 0) 
COMMENT          #114=(CWidgetStyle "General Label" 1 (LOGPEN 0 0 0) 1 0 1 
COMMENT                (LOGFONT 0 0 0 0 400 0 0 0 0 3 2 1 18 "Times New Roman") 0.91 0 
COMMENT                1 3 "@T @N " 0) 
COMMENT          #115=(CWidgetStyle "Position" 1 (LOGPEN 0 0 0) 1 0 0 0 0) 
COMMENT          #116=(CWidgetStyle "Annotation" 0 0 1 
COMMENT                (LOGFONT 0 0 0 0 400 0 0 0 0 3 2 1 18 "Times New Roman") 0.91 0 
COMMENT                0 0) 
COMMENT          #117=(CWidgetStyle "Position Label" 1 (LOGPEN 0 0 8388608) 1 0 1 
COMMENT                (LOGFONT 0 0 0 0 400 0 1 0 0 3 2 1 34 "Arial") 0.63 8388608 1 1 
COMMENT                "@N" 0) 
COMMENT          #118=(CWidgetStyle "Range" 1 (LOGPEN 0 0 0) 1 1 
COMMENT                (LOGBRUSH 0 16777215 0) 0 0 0) 
COMMENT          #119=(CWidgetStyle "Range Label" 1 (LOGPEN 0 0 8388608) 1 0 1 
COMMENT                (LOGFONT 0 0 0 0 400 0 1 0 0 3 2 1 34 "Arial") 0.63 8388608 1 1 
COMMENT                "@N" 0) 
COMMENT          #120=(CWidgetStyle "ORF Label" 1 (LOGPEN 0 0 49216) 1 0 1 
COMMENT                (LOGFONT 0 0 0 0 400 0 0 0 0 3 2 1 18 "Times New Roman") 
COMMENT                0.611111 0 1 65535 "@N" 0) 
COMMENT          #121=(CWidgetStyle "CDS Label" 1 (LOGPEN 0 0 4227264) 1 0 1 
COMMENT                (LOGFONT 0 0 0 0 400 0 0 0 0 3 2 1 34 "Arial") 0.555556 255 1 1 
COMMENT                "@N" 0) 
COMMENT          #122=(CWidgetStyle "Shape 5" 1 (LOGPEN 0 0 0) 3 1 
COMMENT                (LOGBRUSH 0 16777113 0) 1 
COMMENT                (LOGFONT 0 0 0 0 400 0 0 0 0 7 48 2 50 "Arial") 0.9 0 0 1 
COMMENT                (LOGSHAPE 9 1 0.8 1.8 0)) 
COMMENT          #123=(CWidgetStyle "CDS" 1 (LOGPEN 0 0 0) 1 1 (LOGBRUSH 2 39423 3) 0 0 
COMMENT                1 (LOGSHAPE 9 1 0.8 1.8 0)) 
COMMENT          #124=(CWidgetStyle "Label 2" 1 (LOGPEN 0 0 4227264) 1 0 1 
COMMENT                (LOGFONT 0 0 0 0 400 0 0 0 0 3 2 1 34 "Arial") 0.944444 8388608 
COMMENT                1 1 "@N" 0) 
COMMENT          #125=(CWidgetStyle "Label 3" 1 (LOGPEN 0 0 8421376) 1 0 1 
COMMENT                (LOGFONT 0 0 0 0 700 255 0 0 0 3 2 1 34 "Arial") 0.833333 255 1 
COMMENT                5 "@N (@S)" 0) 
COMMENT          #126=(CWidgetStyle "Label 4" 1 (LOGPEN 0 0 8437824) 1 0 1 
COMMENT                (LOGFONT 0 0 0 0 400 0 0 0 0 3 2 1 34 "Arial") 0.722222 0 1 5 
COMMENT                "@N (@S)" 0)) 0.164644 1.74233 0.164644 2.53336 
COMMENT         (70 (CShapeMapEntry 0 "Unique RSite" 1 "Uniq RSite Label") 67 
COMMENT          (CShapeMapEntry 0 "ORF" 0 "ORF Label")) 40.0378 40.0378 39 39 0.1 
COMMENT         -6293) 1 1 0 1 1 
COMMENT        (mapper: 22.739 -19.7027 40.0378 40.0378 0.01 10 -1 8886 8886 1 0 0) 
COMMENT        #127=(CGroupWidget (CWidget 0 (0 0) 1 2 0 0 Nil 745434985 100) 
COMMENT              (CObjectList 
COMMENT               #128=(CGroupWidget (CWidget 1 (0 0) 1 2 0 0 Nil 1763730796 100) 
COMMENT                     (CObjectList 
COMMENT                      #129=(CAxis 
COMMENT                            (CWideLine 
COMMENT                             (CWidget 0 (0 0) 1 2 0 0 #93# 100792420 0) 
COMMENT                             (LOGPEN 0 0 10079436) 2 (LOGBRUSH 0 13434879 0) 1 
COMMENT                             6.27489 6.27289 1 0.0214037) 0.0705963) 
COMMENT                      #130=(CLabel (CWidget 1001 (0 0) 1 2 0 0 #90# 0 100) 
COMMENT                            (LOGPEN 0 0 0) 1 
COMMENT                            (LOGFONT 58 22 0 0 400 0 0 0 0 3 2 1 34 "Verdana") 
COMMENT                            1.74233 0.833333 0 
COMMENT                            "pET28a CrtE B I T7 promtoer and terminator with spacers" 
COMMENT                            "@N" 1 0 0.871165 0 -10 33.0438 1.47361 Nil) 
COMMENT                      #131=(CLabel 
COMMENT                            (CWidget 1002 (0 0) 1 2 0 0 #89# 467475128 100) 
COMMENT                            (LOGPEN 0 0 13408563) 1 
COMMENT                            (LOGFONT 38 14 0 0 400 0 0 0 0 3 2 1 18 "Georgia") 
COMMENT                            1.74233 0.555556 0 "8886 bp" "@L bp" 16 0 -0.871165 
COMMENT                            0 -10.8 2.92224 0.974079 Nil)) (CObjectList)) 
COMMENT               #132=(CGroupWidget (CWidget 10 (6 0) 1 2 0 0 Nil -459 100) 
COMMENT                     (CObjectList 
COMMENT                      #133=(CGroupWidget 
COMMENT                            (CWidget 4 (7 4 0) 1 2 0 0 Nil 1836020336 100) 
COMMENT                            (CObjectList 
COMMENT                             #134=(CWideArrow 
COMMENT                                   (CWideLine 
COMMENT                                    (CWidget 0 (3 #12# 0) 1 2 0 0 #91# 0 100) 
COMMENT                                    (LOGPEN 0 0 3355545) 1 
COMMENT                                    (LOGBRUSH 0 6724095 0) 1 5.99927 6.21318 1 
COMMENT                                    0.082322) 0.8 1.8 0) 
COMMENT                             #135=(CLabel 
COMMENT                                   (CWidget 0 (0 0) 1 2 0 0 #88# 458299948 100) 
COMMENT                                   (LOGPEN 0 0 0) 1 
COMMENT                                   (LOGFONT 46 17 0 0 700 0 0 0 0 3 2 1 34 
COMMENT                                    "Arial") 1.74233 0.666667 0 
COMMENT                                   "Lan2 Prec WP 017747624.1" "@N" 1 12.4062 
COMMENT                                   12.1963 0 -10 10.615 1.07399 #134#) 
COMMENT                             #136=(CWideArrow 
COMMENT                                   (CWideLine 
COMMENT                                    (CWidget 0 (3 #13# 0) 1 2 0 0 #91# 0 100) 
COMMENT                                    (LOGPEN 0 0 3355545) 1 
COMMENT                                    (LOGBRUSH 0 6724095 0) 1 3.575 5.9195 1 
COMMENT                                    0.082322) 0.8 1.8 0) 
COMMENT                             #137=(CLabel 
COMMENT                                   (CWidget 0 (0 0) 1 2 0 0 #88# 456464960 100) 
COMMENT                                   (LOGPEN 0 0 0) 1 
COMMENT                                   (LOGFONT 46 17 0 0 700 0 0 0 0 3 2 1 34 
COMMENT                                    "Arial") 1.74233 0.666667 0 
COMMENT                                   "Lan2 WP 017747624.1" "@N" 1 18.3535 0 0 -10 
COMMENT                                   8.5669 1.07399 #136#)) (CObjectList)) 
COMMENT                      #138=(CGroupWidget 
COMMENT                            (CWidget 21 (7 21 0) 1 2 0 0 Nil 1701672291 100) 
COMMENT                            (CObjectList 
COMMENT                             #139=(CScratch 
COMMENT                                   (CWidget 0 (3 #2# 0) 1 2 0 0 #96# 1 100) 
COMMENT                                   (LOGPEN 0 8 13395507) 10 1 6.27319 1.9 
COMMENT                                   0.082322 1) 
COMMENT                             #140=(CLabel (CWidget 0 (0 0) 1 2 0 0 #88# 0 100) 
COMMENT                                   (LOGPEN 0 0 0) 1 
COMMENT                                   (LOGFONT 46 17 0 0 700 0 0 0 0 3 2 1 34 
COMMENT                                    "Arial") 1.74233 0.666667 0 "Adapter ATGG" 
COMMENT                                   "@N" 1 4.45535 17.4233 0 -10 5.86945 1.07399 
COMMENT                                   #139#) 
COMMENT                             #141=(CScratch 
COMMENT                                   (CWidget 0 (3 #5# 0) 1 2 0 0 #96# 0 100) 
COMMENT                                   (LOGPEN 0 8 13395507) 10 1 5.96256 1.9 
COMMENT                                   0.082322 1) 
COMMENT                             #142=(CLabel (CWidget 0 (0 0) 1 2 0 0 #88# 0 100) 
COMMENT                                   (LOGPEN 0 0 0) 1 
COMMENT                                   (LOGFONT 46 17 0 0 700 0 0 0 0 3 2 1 34 
COMMENT                                    "Arial") 1.74233 0.666667 0 "Adapter CCCT" 
COMMENT                                   "@N" 1 13.935 8.71165 0 -10 5.86945 1.07399 
COMMENT                                   #141#) 
COMMENT                             #143=(CScratch 
COMMENT                                   (CWidget 0 (3 #7# 0) 1 2 0 0 #96# 0 100) 
COMMENT                                   (LOGPEN 0 8 13395507) 10 1 3.53829 1.9 
COMMENT                                   0.082322 1) 
COMMENT                             #144=(CLabel 
COMMENT                                   (CWidget 0 (0 0) 1 2 0 0 #88# 469310084 100) 
COMMENT                                   (LOGPEN 0 0 0) 1 
COMMENT                                   (LOGFONT 46 17 0 0 700 0 0 0 0 3 2 1 34 
COMMENT                                    "Arial") 1.74233 0.666667 0 "Adapter AGCG" 
COMMENT                                   "@N" 1 9.36924 -13.9386 0 -10 5.96936 1.07399 
COMMENT                                   #143#) 
COMMENT                             #145=(CWideArrow 
COMMENT                                   (CWideLine 
COMMENT                                    (CWidget 0 (3 #8# 0) 1 2 0 0 #92# 0 100) 
COMMENT                                    (LOGPEN 0 0 6723840) 1 
COMMENT                                    (LOGBRUSH 0 10079334 0) 0.835356 6.27319 
COMMENT                                    3.53546 1 0.082322) 0.8 1.8 0) 
COMMENT                             #146=(CLabel 
COMMENT                                   (CWidget 0 (0 0) 1 2 0 0 #88# 460134920 100) 
COMMENT                                   (LOGPEN 0 0 0) 1 
COMMENT                                   (LOGFONT 46 17 0 0 700 0 0 0 0 3 2 1 34 
COMMENT                                    "Arial") 1.74233 0.666667 0 
COMMENT                                   "pET28a backbone" "@N" 1 -17.4325 -1.74233 0 
COMMENT                                   -10 7.0933 1.07399 #145#)) (CObjectList)) 
COMMENT                      #147=(CGroupWidget 
COMMENT                            (CWidget 30 (7 30 0) 1 2 0 0 Nil 745434985 100) 
COMMENT                            (CObjectList 
COMMENT                             #148=(CPromoterArrow 
COMMENT                                   (CLine 
COMMENT                                    (CWidget 0 (3 #3# 0) 1 2 0 0 #110# 0 100) 
COMMENT                                    (LOGPEN 0 4 128) 6 1.16464 6.18309 6.27036) 
COMMENT                                   0.4 0.082322 1.08464 1.8 1.8 0) 
COMMENT                             #149=(CLabel 
COMMENT                                   (CWidget 0 (0 0) 1 2 0 0 #88# 461969940 100) 
COMMENT                                   (LOGPEN 0 0 0) 1 
COMMENT                                   (LOGFONT 46 17 0 0 700 0 0 0 0 3 2 1 34 
COMMENT                                    "Arial") 1.74233 0.666667 0 "T7 promoter" 
COMMENT                                   "@N" 1 4.36277 13.9386 0 -10 4.9703 1.07399 
COMMENT                                   #148#) 
COMMENT                             #150=(CPromoterArrow 
COMMENT                                   (CLine 
COMMENT                                    (CWidget 0 (3 #9# 0) 1 2 0 0 #110# 0 100) 
COMMENT                                    (LOGPEN 0 4 128) 6 1.16464 5.87247 5.95974) 
COMMENT                                   0.4 0.082322 1.08464 1.8 1.8 0) 
COMMENT                             #151=(CLabel 
COMMENT                                   (CWidget 0 (0 0) 1 2 0 0 #88# 446766076 100) 
COMMENT                                   (LOGPEN 0 0 0) 1 
COMMENT                                   (LOGFONT 46 17 0 0 700 0 0 0 0 3 2 1 34 
COMMENT                                    "Arial") 1.74233 0.666667 0 "T7 Promoter" 
COMMENT                                   "@N" 1 15.4003 5.22699 0 -10 5.02026 1.07399 
COMMENT                                   #150#)) (CObjectList)) 
COMMENT                      #152=(CGroupWidget 
COMMENT                            (CWidget 43 (7 43 0) 1 2 0 0 Nil 673211756 100) 
COMMENT                            (CObjectList 
COMMENT                             #153=(CScratch 
COMMENT                                   (CWidget 0 (3 #6# 0) 1 2 0 0 #96# 0 100) 
COMMENT                                   (LOGPEN 0 8 13395507) 10 1 5.99645 1.9 
COMMENT                                   0.082322 1) 
COMMENT                             #154=(CLabel (CWidget 0 (0 0) 1 2 0 0 #88# 0 100) 
COMMENT                                   (LOGPEN 0 0 0) 1 
COMMENT                                   (LOGFONT 46 17 0 0 700 0 0 0 0 3 2 1 34 
COMMENT                                    "Arial") 1.74233 0.666667 0 "T7 terminator" 
COMMENT                                   "@N" 1 12.0848 10.454 0 -10 5.41988 1.07399 
COMMENT                                   #153#) 
COMMENT                             #155=(CScratch 
COMMENT                                   (CWidget 0 (3 #11# 0) 1 2 0 0 #96# 0 100) 
COMMENT                                   (LOGPEN 0 8 13395507) 10 1 3.57217 1.9 
COMMENT                                   0.082322 1) 
COMMENT                             #156=(CLabel 
COMMENT                                   (CWidget 0 (0 0) 1 2 0 0 #88# 463805168 100) 
COMMENT                                   (LOGPEN 0 0 0) 1 
COMMENT                                   (LOGFONT 46 17 0 0 700 0 0 0 0 3 2 1 34 
COMMENT                                    "Arial") 1.74233 0.666667 0 "T7 Terminator" 
COMMENT                                   "@N" 1 9.56622 -12.1963 0 -10 5.64467 1.07399 
COMMENT                                   #155#)) (CObjectList)) 
COMMENT                      #157=(CGroupWidget 
COMMENT                            (CWidget 103 (7 103 0) 1 2 0 0 Nil 1768117093 100) 
COMMENT                            (CObjectList 
COMMENT                             #158=(CScratch 
COMMENT                                   (CWidget 0 (3 #4# 0) 1 2 0 0 #96# 0 100) 
COMMENT                                   (LOGPEN 0 8 13395507) 10 1 6.25695 1.9 
COMMENT                                   0.082322 1) 
COMMENT                             #159=(CLabel 
COMMENT                                   (CWidget 0 (0 0) 1 2 0 0 #88# 268730756 100) 
COMMENT                                   (LOGPEN 0 0 0) 1 
COMMENT                                   (LOGFONT 46 17 0 0 700 0 0 0 0 3 2 1 34 
COMMENT                                    "Arial") 1.74233 0.666667 0 "lac operator" 
COMMENT                                   "@N" 1 3.99724 15.681 0 -10 4.84542 1.07399 
COMMENT                                   #158#) 
COMMENT                             #160=(CScratch 
COMMENT                                   (CWidget 0 (3 #10# 0) 1 2 0 0 #96# 0 100) 
COMMENT                                   (LOGPEN 0 8 13395507) 10 1 5.94632 1.9 
COMMENT                                   0.082322 1) 
COMMENT                             #161=(CLabel 
COMMENT                                   (CWidget 0 (0 0) 1 2 0 0 #88# 465640156 100) 
COMMENT                                   (LOGPEN 0 0 0) 1 
COMMENT                                   (LOGFONT 46 17 0 0 700 0 0 0 0 3 2 1 34 
COMMENT                                    "Arial") 1.74233 0.666667 0 "lac operator" 
COMMENT                                   "@N" 1 14.5475 6.96932 0 -10 4.84542 1.07399 
COMMENT                                   #160#)) (CObjectList))) (CObjectList)) 
COMMENT               #162=(CGroupWidget (CWidget 11 (8 0) 1 2 0 0 Nil -389 100) 
COMMENT                     (CObjectList 
COMMENT                      #163=(CGroupWidget 
COMMENT                            (CWidget 4 (10 #1# 0) 1 2 0 0 Nil 1836020336 100) 
COMMENT                            (CObjectList 
COMMENT                             #164=(CScratch 
COMMENT                                   (CWidget 1 (1 #1# 1) 1 2 0 0 #95# 1 100) 
COMMENT                                   (LOGPEN 0 6 10053171) 8 1 1.38369 1.9 
COMMENT                                   0.082322 1) 
COMMENT                             #165=(CLabel 
COMMENT                                   (CWidget 0 (0 0) 1 2 0 0 #87# 454629988 100) 
COMMENT                                   (LOGPEN 0 0 13408563) 1 
COMMENT                                   (LOGFONT 38 14 0 0 400 0 0 0 0 3 2 1 18 
COMMENT                                    "Georgia") 1.74233 0.555556 0 
COMMENT                                   "{\\i Bbs}I (6927)" "@N (@S)" 5 -15.5073 
COMMENT                                   1.74233 0 -10 4.27096 0.974079 #164#) 
COMMENT                             #166=(CScratch 
COMMENT                                   (CWidget 2 (1 #1# 2) 1 2 0 0 #95# 0 100) 
COMMENT                                   (LOGPEN 0 6 10053171) 8 1 1.12954 1.9 
COMMENT                                   0.082322 1) 
COMMENT                             #167=(CLabel (CWidget 0 (0 0) 1 2 0 0 #87# 0 100) 
COMMENT                                   (LOGPEN 0 0 13408563) 1 
COMMENT                                   (LOGFONT 38 14 0 0 400 0 0 0 0 3 2 1 18 
COMMENT                                    "Georgia") 1.74233 0.555556 0 
COMMENT                                   "{\\i Bbs}I (7287)" "@N (@S)" 5 -14.7121 
COMMENT                                   5.22699 0 -10 4.27096 0.974079 #166#) 
COMMENT                             #168=(CScratch 
COMMENT                                   (CWidget 3 (1 #1# 3) 1 2 0 0 #95# 0 100) 
COMMENT                                   (LOGPEN 0 6 10053171) 8 1 0.86551 1.9 
COMMENT                                   0.082322 1) 
COMMENT                             #169=(CLabel 
COMMENT                                   (CWidget 0 (0 0) 1 2 0 0 #87# 452270976 100) 
COMMENT                                   (LOGPEN 0 0 13408563) 1 
COMMENT                                   (LOGFONT 38 14 0 0 400 0 0 0 0 3 2 1 18 
COMMENT                                    "Georgia") 1.74233 0.555556 0 
COMMENT                                   "{\\i Bbs}I (7661)" "@N (@S)" 5 -12.7676 
COMMENT                                   8.71165 0 -10 4.22101 0.974079 #168#) 
COMMENT                             #170=(CScratch 
COMMENT                                   (CWidget 4 (1 #1# 4) 1 2 0 0 #95# 0 100) 
COMMENT                                   (LOGPEN 0 6 10053171) 8 1 0.626189 1.9 
COMMENT                                   0.082322 1) 
COMMENT                             #171=(CLabel 
COMMENT                                   (CWidget 0 (0 0) 1 2 0 0 #87# -942356524 100) 
COMMENT                                   (LOGPEN 0 0 13408563) 1 
COMMENT                                   (LOGFONT 38 14 0 0 400 0 0 0 0 3 2 1 18 
COMMENT                                    "Georgia") 1.74233 0.555556 0 
COMMENT                                   "{\\i Bbs}I (8000)" "@N (@S)" 5 -11.2572 
COMMENT                                   10.454 0 -10 4.4458 0.974079 #170#)) 
COMMENT                            (CObjectList))) (CObjectList)) 
COMMENT               #172=(CGroupWidget (CWidget 14 (16 0) 1 2 0 0 Nil -530 100) 
COMMENT                     (CObjectList) (CObjectList)) 
COMMENT               #173=(CGroupWidget (CWidget 12 (0 0) 1 2 0 0 Nil 543517801 100) 
COMMENT                     (CObjectList) (CObjectList))) (CObjectList))) 
COMMENT       (CSeqView 10 10 (CObjectList) (CObList) 1 (CObList)) (CObList) 87462704 
COMMENT       (CStringList) 2082602632 0 (CObList)))
FEATURES             Location/Qualifiers
     misc_feature    1..4
                     /vntifkey="21"
                     /label=Adapter\ATGG
     promoter        5..21
                     /vntifkey="30"
                     /label=T7\promoter
     operon          24..47
                     /vntifkey="103"
                     /label=lac\operator
     misc_feature    441..444
                     /vntifkey="21"
                     /label=Adapter\CCCT
     terminator      393..440
                     /vntifkey="43"
                     /label=T7\terminator
     misc_feature    3875..3878
                     /vntifkey="21"
                     /label=Adapter\AGCG
     misc_feature    3879..8886
                     /vntifkey="21"
                     /label=pET28a\backbone
     promoter        445..461
                     /vntifkey="30"
                     /label=T7\Promoter
     operon          464..487
                     /vntifkey="103"
                     /label=lac\operator
     terminator      3827..3874
                     /vntifkey="43"
                     /label=T7\Terminator
     CDS             86..388
                     /vntifkey="4"
                     /label=Lan2_Prec_WP_017747624.1
     CDS             502..3822
                     /vntifkey="4"
                     /label=Lan2_WP_017747624.1
BASE COUNT     2153 a      2313 c      2272 g      2148 t 
ORIGIN
        1 atggtaatac gactcactat aggggaattg tgagcggata acaattccaa ggagatatac 
       61 aatgcaccac caccaccacc acgcaatgtc aaacattgat atcattcgcg cctggaaaga 
      121 cgaggaatac cgtaactcgt tgtctgagga acagctgtca cagttgccag aaaatcccgc 
      181 gggtatggtc gaactgtccg acaaggaaat ggagacgttt atgggtggcg gggatgttca 
      241 tatcgctatg tcgtgttgtg gcactaaagc gactaaccag tcaaagaaac tgcctattca 
      301 ggatagtagc attctggcag aagtgtcgtc attggaaaag ggctaagcgc cattcaggat 
      361 cacgttaccg cgaaaaaaag ggaccaggcg gtctagcata accccttggg gcctctaaac 
      421 gggtcttgag gggttttttg cccttaatac gactcactat aggggaattg tgagcggata 
      481 acaattccaa ggagatatac aatgtcaaaa ttttcgttcc ataactcggt ttggtacaac 
      541 tccattacgc tgactgaacg catcattagt ttacagaaca cccagaaaga aacctacatt 
      601 accaatattg acacgaaact tgccaagaag aaaatgcaac agtggaagag tcaattaccg 
      661 tttaccaatg attcgttctt tgcacagcgt ctgacaattg atcgcattac tgaggacgat 
      721 ttcttcaata ttctcggcga accgattgaa ggcgtgaaga atcgtctgcc agacctgccg 
      781 cactggctga aacagctggc acaagctttc ttccacccta cccactctca ggctaaaatt 
      841 ctgctggccc cggagaaact gggcgaaggt aaggaagctg gcttcctgta tatcatcgag 
      901 ccccttctga gccaggaaat tgatcgcctg aaacagggaa ttcaggcaat gtgccaagcg 
      961 catagcgatt tgccgtttga accgagcacg gtggtttcgc tcctctttac cagcctgcag 
     1021 gaacagctgg ttaacattct gagccgtacc atgattcttg aacttaatgt ggctcgttta 
     1081 cagggactgt tacagggcaa cattccgcag gaacgctttc agtccttcct gcaacgcctg 
     1141 cgccagcgcg aaattgcgat ttcgttcctg caggaatatc ccgtgttggc gcgtcaggtg 
     1201 gttattagca ttaaccattg ggtgaatttc agcctggaat ttctccagca cctctataac 
     1261 gattggaacg tcatttgtgc aaaattctcg cccgaaaccg acccgggtgt gttggtgcag 
     1321 atcgatagct caattgctga tacccactgt gatggacgta ctgtaattat tgccaaattt 
     1381 tccaccggct tccaggtggt gtataaaccc cgttcactgg cgacggacga acatttccag 
     1441 cagctcttat tatggattaa ccagcgcggc aaccacccgc ctttccgcac tctgaaaatg 
     1501 cttaaccgcg ataagtatgg ctgggtcgaa tttgtagtgg cgcacagttg caccaccccg 
     1561 gaagaggtgc aacatttcta ccagcgccag ggttcatatc tggccctgtt gtatgctatt 
     1621 aaagcgactg atttccatat ggaaaatatc attgccgccg gcgagcaccc aatcctggtg 
     1681 gatctggaga gcttgtttca tagccaaatt gaagtcaatc acttaaacaa gaaatcagag 
     1741 caccttgtgg ttaaaacgtt taattatagc gtgctcagcg taggtattct gccccagcgt 
     1801 ctgtgggaga ataacgaatc gaaaggcgta gagatgtcag gcttgggcgg cgaagaaggt 
     1861 cagttaacgc ctagccgtgt gcaatatctg accggtattg gaacggacga aatgcgtgtg 
     1921 gagctgaaac agatgccgat gagcggttcc cataaccgtc caacgcttaa ttcggcgccg 
     1981 gtcaacatcc tggattacat tgatgccatt accgccggtt ttactagcat gtaccaactg 
     2041 ctgatccagc accgccacga cctgcttagc gaaaagtccc cgctggcccg cttttgcgaa 
     2101 gatgaagtac gctttattcc ccgtttcact gaggagtatt cgctgctgct gaatgagagc 
     2161 taccatccga acctgctccg taatgcactg gatcgtgatc gtttctttga tctcctctgg 
     2221 ctgggcatcg aacaccagcc gcatctggcc aaaattatcc atgccgagcg cgacgatttg 
     2281 tggaaaggcg acatcccccg ctttacaacc cgcccgaact ctaccgacct gtggaccggc 
     2341 tctaacgaaa agattactga tttcttcgac gaaaccggaa tggatctcgt tcgtcgcagt 
     2401 ctccataacc tgaacgacgc ggatttacgt cagcagctgt ggttcattcg cgcgagcttt 
     2461 accacgttta ttatccacaa ggaagaaagt aaatggcagg gctggccgat tcaccatttg 
     2521 ccggagccca agaatgactt tagccgtgag cagctggtag ccgcggcgca agcagtcggc 
     2581 gatcgcattg aggagcttgc cctgcaagaa gataacgacg tgtcctggat tgggctgaac 
     2641 ttcgatgaga aacgtaatta ctggaccttc acgcctctgg gtatcgaatt atacaacggt 
     2701 atgccgggca ttaccctgtt cttagcttac cttgggacta ttacgcatca aaagaattat 
     2761 acagaattag cgaaactgac gttagccaaa ttccagcatc agattgatcg caataaaagc 
     2821 agcttcactt ccattggcgg ttttacgggg tggggtggaa ttatttacac tctgacccag 
     2881 ctcggcgtgc tgtggaacga accctctctg ctcctggaag cagaatcaat tgttccttta 
     2941 ttgccggatc tgattagcca ggacaagtat tttgatatta ttggcggagc ggccggttgc 
     3001 ttatcaagcc ttatcagcct gtaccactgt cgcccatccc agcgcacctt ggatgttgcg 
     3061 attcagtgcg gtgttcatat cattagccac atccagccga tgaagaaagg cgttggctgg 
     3121 atcccaggat tgaaaagctt atcagagaaa cctttaccgg gcttcagcca cggtgcagcg 
     3181 ggtatcgcat tagaactgct ggaacttgca agtttaacgg gcgagaaacg ctttcacacc 
     3241 acggccttgg cggcaattga atatgaacgt agtcttttct gtcgccagtt tggcacctgg 
     3301 tgggatattt cgaatttcag cgacatggtc cttgcgaact catatccgtg catgaccgcg 
     3361 tggtgccatg gagcgcctgg cgtgggcctg gcacgcctga aatgtttacc gtatttggac 
     3421 aacgcggaaa tccgtgacga gatttacatc gcgcttaaaa gcacccttga acacgggttt 
     3481 ggcctgaatc attccctgtg tcacggcgat ctgggaaacc tggaactgct cctgcaggct 
     3541 tccttgattc tgaaagaccc ccagtggaag aaccaggttg atcgccatgc agctattatt 
     3601 ctgagttcta ttgacaaata cggctggtta tgtggcgttc cgctggaagt agaggtaccg 
     3661 ggcctgatga caggcctcgc cggtattgga tacgaattac tgcgtttggc ggtgccggaa 
     3721 cgcatcccta gcgtgctgat gctggagccc ccgcgcttca acaaaacgag cgaaaagact 
     3781 caggagattt tctcacacaa aagcgcgatt gaaatggtgt aacggtctag cataacccct 
     3841 tggggcctct aaacgggtct tgaggggttt tttgagcgct gaaaggagga actatatccg 
     3901 gattggcgaa tgggnnnnnn nnnnnnnnnn nnnnnnnnnn nnnnnnnnnn nnnnnnnnnn 
     3961 nnnnnnnnnn nnnnnnnnnn nnnnnnnnnn nnnnnnnnnn nnnnnnnnnn nnnnnnnnnn 
     4021 nnnnnnnnnn nnnnnnnncn nnnnnnnnnn nnnnnnnnnn nnnnnnnnnn nnnnnnnnnn 
     4081 nnnnnnnnnn nnnnnnnnnn nnnnnnnnnn nnnnnnnnnn nnnnnnnnnn annnnnnnnn 
     4141 nnnnnnnnnn nnnnnnnnnn nnnnnnnnnn nnnnnnnnnn cctttgacgt tggagtccac 
     4201 gttctttnnn nnnnnnnnnn nnnnnnnnnn nnnnnnnnnn nnnnacccta tctcggtcta 
     4261 ttcttttgat ttataaggga ttttgccgat ttcggcctat tggttaaaaa atgagctgat 
     4321 ttaacaaaaa tttaacgcga attttaacaa aatattaacg tttacaattt caggtggcac 
     4381 ttttcgggga aatgtgcgcg gaacccctat ttgtttattt ttctaaatac attcaaatat 
     4441 gtatccgctc atgaattaat tcttagaaaa actcatcgag catcaaatga aactgcaatt 
     4501 tattcatatc aggattatca ataccatatt tttgaaaaag ccgtttctgt aatgaaggag 
     4561 aaaactcacc gaggcagttc cataggatgg caagatcctg gtatcggtct gcgattccga 
     4621 ctcgtccaac atcaatacaa cctattaatt tcccctcgtc aaaaataagg ttatcaagtg 
     4681 agaaatcacc atgagtgacg actgaatccg gtgagaatgg caaaagttta tgcatttctt 
     4741 tccagacttg ttcaacaggc cagccattac gctcgtcatc aaaatcactc gcatcaacca 
     4801 aaccgttatt cattcgtgat tgcgcctgag cgagacgaaa tacgcgatcg ctgttaaaag 
     4861 gacaattaca aacaggaatc gaatgcaacc ggcgcaggaa cactgccagc gcatcaacaa 
     4921 tattttcacc tgaatcagga tattcttcta atacctggaa tgctgttttc ccggggatcg 
     4981 cagtggtgag taaccatgca tcatcaggag tacggataaa atgcttgatg gtcggaagag 
     5041 gcataaattc cgtcagccag tttagtctga ccatctcatc tgtaacatca ttggcaacgc 
     5101 tacctttgcc atgtttcaga aacaactctg gcgcatcggg cttcccatac aatcgataga 
     5161 ttgtcgcacc tgattgcccg acattatcgc gagcccattt atacccatat aaatcagcat 
     5221 ccatgttgga atttaatcgc ggcctagagc aagacgtttc ccgttgaata tggctcataa 
     5281 caccccttgt attactgttt atgtaagcag acagttttat tgttcatgac caaaatccct 
     5341 taacgtgagt tttcgttcca ctgagcgtca gaccccgtag aaaagatcaa aggatcttct 
     5401 tgagatcctt tttttctgcg cgtaatctgc tgcttgcaaa caaaaaaacc accgctacca 
     5461 gcggtggttt gtttgccgga tcaagagcta ccaactcttt ttccgaaggt aactggcttc 
     5521 agcagagcgc agataccaaa tactgtcctt ctagtgtagc cgtagttagg ccaccacttc 
     5581 aagaactctg tagcaccgcc tacatacctc gctctgctaa tcctgttacc agtggctgct 
     5641 gccagtggcg ataagtcgtg tcttaccggg ttggactcaa gacgatagtt accggataag 
     5701 gcgcagcggt cgggctgaac ggggggttcg tgcacacagc ccagcttgga gcgaacgacc 
     5761 tacaccgaac tgagatacct acagcgtgag ctatgagaaa gcgccacgct tcccgaaggg 
     5821 agaaaggcgg acaggtatcc ggtaagcggc agggtcggaa caggagagcg cacgagggag 
     5881 cttccagggg gaaacgcctg gtatctttat agtcctgtcg ggtttcgcca cctctgactt 
     5941 gagcgtcgat ttttgtgatg ctcgtcaggg gggcggagcc tatggaaaaa cgccagcaac 
     6001 gcggcctttt tacggttcct ggccttttgc tggccttttg ctcacatgtt ctttcctgcg 
     6061 ttatcccctg attctgtgga taaccgtatt accgcctttg agtgagctga taccgctcgc 
     6121 cgcagccgaa cgaccgagcg cagcgagtca gtgagcgagg aagcggaaga gcgcctgatg 
     6181 cggtattttc tccttacgca tctgtgcggt atttcacacc gcatatatgg tgcactctca 
     6241 gtacaatctg ctctgatgcc gcatagttaa gccagtatac actccgctat cgctacgtga 
     6301 ctgggtcatg gctgcgcccc gacacccgcc aacacccgct gacgcgccct gacgggcttg 
     6361 tctgctcccg gcatccgctt acagacaagc tgtgaccgtc tccgggagct gcatgtgtca 
     6421 gaggttttca ccgtcatcac cgaaacgcgc gaggcagctg cggtaaagct catcagcgtg 
     6481 gtcgtgaagc gattcacaga tgtctgcctg ttcatccgcg tccagctcgt tgagtttctc 
     6541 cagaagcgtt aatgtctggc ttctgataaa gcgggccatg ttaagggcgg ttttttcctg 
     6601 tttggtcact gatgcctccg tgtaaggggg atttctgttc atgggggtaa tgataccgat 
     6661 gaaacgagag aggatgctca cgatacgggt tactgatgat gaacatgccc ggttactgga 
     6721 acgttgtgag ggtaaacaac tggcggtatg gatgcggcgg gaccagagaa aaatcactca 
     6781 gggtcaatgc cagcgcttcg ttaatacaga tgtaggtgtt ccacagggta gccagcagca 
     6841 tcctgcgatg cagatccgga acataatggt gcagggcgct gacttccgcg tttccagact 
     6901 ttacgaaaca cggaaaccga agaccattca tgttgttgct caggtcgcag acgttttgca 
     6961 gcagcagtcg cttcacgttc gctcgcgtat cggtgattca ttctgctaac cagtaaggca 
     7021 accccgccag cctagccggg tcctcaacga caggagcacg atcatgcgca cccgtggggc 
     7081 cgccatgccg gcgataatgg cctgcttctc gccgaaacgt ttggtggcgg gaccagtgac 
     7141 gaaggcttga gcgagggcgt gcaagattcc gaataccgca agcgacaggc cgatcatcgt 
     7201 cgcgctccag cgaaagcggt cctcgccgaa aatgacccag agcgctgccg gcacctgtcc 
     7261 tacgagttgc atgataaaga agacagtcat aagtgcggcg acgatagtca tgccccgcgc 
     7321 ccaccggaag gagctgactg ggttgaaggc tctcaagggc atcggtcgag atcccggtgc 
     7381 ctaatgagtg agctaactta cattaattgc gttgcgctca ctgcccgctt tccagtcggg 
     7441 aaacctgtcg tgccagctgc attaatgaat cggccaacgc gcggggagag gcggtttgcg 
     7501 tattgggcgc cagggtggtt tttcttttca ccagtgagac gggcaacagc tgattgccct 
     7561 tcaccgcctg gccctgagag agttgcagca agcggtccac gctggtttgc cccagcaggc 
     7621 gaaaatcctg tttgatggtg gttaacggcg ggatataaca tgagctgtct tcggtatcgt 
     7681 cgtatcccac taccgagata tccgcaccaa cgcgcagccc ggactcggta atggcgcgca 
     7741 ttgcgcccag cgccatctga tcgttggcaa ccagcatcgc agtgggaacg atgccctcat 
     7801 tcagcatttg catggtttgt tgaaaaccgg acatggcact ccagtcgcct tcccgttccg 
     7861 ctatcggctg aatttgattg cgagtgagat atttatgcca gccagccaga cgcagacgcg 
     7921 ccgagacaga acttaatggg cccgctaaca gcgcgatttg ctggtgaccc aatgcgacca 
     7981 gatgctccac gcccagtcgc gtaccgtctt catgggagaa aataatactg ttgatgggtg 
     8041 tctggtcaga gacatcaaga aataacgccg gaacattagt gcaggcagct tccacagcaa 
     8101 tggcatcctg gtcatccagc ggatagttaa tgatcagccc actgacgcgt tgcgcgagaa 
     8161 gattgtgcac cgccgcttta caggcttcga cgccgcttcg ttctaccatc gacaccacca 
     8221 cgctggcacc cagttgatcg gcgcgagatt taatcgccgc gacaatttgc gacggcgcgt 
     8281 gcagggccag actggaggtg gcaacgccaa tcagcaacga ctgtttgccc gccagttgtt 
     8341 gtgccacgcg gttgggaatg taattcagct ccgccatcgc cgcttccact ttttcccgcg 
     8401 ttttcgcaga aacgtggctg gcctggttca ccacgcggga aacggtctga taagagacac 
     8461 cggcatactc tgcgacatcg tataacgtta ctggtttcac attcaccacc ctgaattgac 
     8521 tctcttccgg gcgctatcat gccataccgc gaaaggtttt gcgccattcg atggtgtccg 
     8581 ggatctcgac gctctccctt atgcgactcc tgcattagga agcagcccag tagtaggttg 
     8641 aggccgttga gcaccgccgc cgcaaggaat ggtgcatgca aggagatggc gcccaacagt 
     8701 cccccggcca cggggcctgc caccataccc acgccgaaac aagcgctcat gagcccgaag 
     8761 tggcgagccc gatcttcccc atcggtgatg tcggcgatat aggcgccagc aaccgcacct 
     8821 gtggcgccgg tgatgccggc cacgatgcgt ccggcgtaga ggatcgagat ctcgatcccg 
     8881 cgaaat 
//
