# Supplementary material for: A scalable platform to discover antimicrobials of ribosomal origin
Source: Nat Commun. 2022 Oct 17;13:6135. doi: 10.1038/s41467-022-33890-w (PMC9576775; doi:10.1038/s41467-022-33890-w)
Supplement: Supplementary file 5 — Supplementary Data 2 [file 41467_2022_33890_MOESM5_ESM.zip › Supplementary Data 2/2.gb]

LOCUS       pET28a\CrtE\B\I\T7\promtoer\and\terminator\with\spacers        8856 bp    DNA     circular     29-MAR-2016
SOURCE      
  ORGANISM  
COMMENT     This file is created by Vector NTI
            http://www.invitrogen.com/
COMMENT     ORIGDB|GenBank
COMMENT     VNTDATE|-11171271|
COMMENT     VNTDBDATE|-11171271|
COMMENT     LSOWNER|
COMMENT     VNTNAME|pET28a CrtE B I T7 promtoer and terminator with spacers|
COMMENT     VNTAUTHORNAME|Demo User|
COMMENT     Vector_NTI_Display_Data_(Do_Not_Edit!)
COMMENT     (SXF 
COMMENT      (CGexDoc "pET28a CrtE B I T7 promtoer and terminator with spacers" 0 8856 
COMMENT       (CDBMol 0 0 1 1 1 0 0 0 0 "" "" 0 0 0 0 (CObList) (CObList) (CObList) 
COMMENT        (CObList) -1 "") 
COMMENT       (CDocSetData 1 1 0 0 0 0 "MAIN" 1 1 1 1 0 0 1 1 0 1 10 10 4294967295 50 0 
COMMENT        1 0 (CHomObj 0 0 0 3 75) (CWordArray) (CWordArray) 
COMMENT        (CStringList "BsaI" "BbsI") (CStringList "atg" "gtg") 
COMMENT        (CStringList "taa" "tga" "tag") (CObList) 1 "{(0,1),2}" 0 0 "" 0 
COMMENT        4294967295 0 0 0 0 0 0 0 "MAIN" 0 0 30 0 
COMMENT        (CProteinMotifSearchObject 70 20 1 1 1 1 0 0 1 0 0 0 0 0)) 
COMMENT       (CMolPar 0 0 1 2763 2763 1 8856 0 0 0 0 0 0 0 0) (CStringList) 
COMMENT       (CStringList) (CObList) (COAPar 25 250 50 0 6 4 3 7) 
COMMENT       (COAPar 25 250 50 0 6 4 3 7) (COAPar 25 250 50 0 6 4 3 7) 
COMMENT       (CObList #0=(CRSite (CStringList) "BsaI" "ggtctc" 8 12 0 0 "") 
COMMENT        #1=(CRSite (CStringList) "BbsI" "gaagac" 9 13 4 6897 0 7257 0 7631 1 
COMMENT            7970 1 0 "")) 
COMMENT       (CObList 
COMMENT        #2=(CFSignal (CObList) "Adapter ATGG" 21 0 0 1 4 0 (CStringList) 
COMMENT            (CStringList) 1 1 1 1 "1..4") 
COMMENT        #3=(CFSignal (CObList) "T7 promoter" 30 0 0 5 21 0 (CStringList) 
COMMENT            (CStringList) 1 1 1 1 "5..21") 
COMMENT        #4=(CFSignal (CObList) "lac operator" 103 0 0 24 47 0 (CStringList) 
COMMENT            (CStringList) 1 1 1 1 "24..47") 
COMMENT        #5=(CFSignal (CObList) "Adapter CCCT" 21 0 0 441 444 0 (CStringList) 
COMMENT            (CStringList) 1 1 1 1 "441..444") 
COMMENT        #6=(CFSignal (CObList) "T7 terminator" 43 0 0 393 440 0 (CStringList) 
COMMENT            (CStringList) 1 1 1 1 "393..440") 
COMMENT        #7=(CFSignal (CObList) "Adapter AGCG" 21 0 0 3845 3848 0 (CStringList) 
COMMENT            (CStringList) 1 1 1 1 "3348..3351") 
COMMENT        #8=(CFSignal (CObList) "pET28a backbone" 21 0 0 3849 8856 0 
COMMENT            (CStringList) (CStringList) 1 1 1 1 "3352..8359") 
COMMENT        #9=(CFSignal (CObList) "T7 Promoter" 30 0 0 445 461 0 (CStringList) 
COMMENT            (CStringList) 1 1 1 1 "445..461") 
COMMENT        #10=(CFSignal (CObList) "lac operator" 103 0 0 464 487 0 (CStringList) 
COMMENT             (CStringList) 1 1 1 1 "464..487") 
COMMENT        #11=(CFSignal (CObList) "T7 Terminator" 43 0 0 3797 3844 0 (CStringList) 
COMMENT             (CStringList) 1 1 1 1 "2321..2368") 
COMMENT        #12=(CFSignal (CObList) "Lan2_Prec_WP_006100547.1" 4 0 0 86 388 0 
COMMENT             (CStringList) (CStringList) 1 1 1 1 "") 
COMMENT        #13=(CFSignal (CObList) "Lan2_WP_006100547.1" 4 0 0 502 3792 0 
COMMENT             (CStringList) (CStringList) 1 1 1 1 "")) (CObList) (CObList) 
COMMENT       (CObList) (CObList) (CObList) (CObList) 
COMMENT       (CTextView 0 
COMMENT        #14=(CGroupPar (CParagraph 0 (0 0) 1 2 0 0 180) 
COMMENT             (CObjectList 
COMMENT              #15=(CRefLinePar 
COMMENT                   (CLinePar (CParagraph 0 (0 0) 0 2 0 0 233) 
COMMENT                    "pET28a CrtE B I T7 promtoer and terminator with spacers" 2) 
COMMENT                   5 "" 0 4) 
COMMENT              #16=(CFolderPar 
COMMENT                   (CGroupPar (CParagraph 1 (0 0) 1 1 0 0 178) 
COMMENT                    (CObjectList 
COMMENT                     #17=(CLinePar (CParagraph 0 (0 0) 1 2 1 0 180) 
COMMENT                          "DNA 'pET28a CrtE B I T7 promtoer and terminator with spacers'" 
COMMENT                          1) 
COMMENT                     #18=(CLinePar (CParagraph 0 (0 0) 1 2 1 0 180) 
COMMENT                          "Local object" 1) 
COMMENT                     #19=(CLinePar (CParagraph 0 (0 0) 1 2 1 0 180) 
COMMENT                          "Created: 03/29/16 07:06PM" 1) 
COMMENT                     #20=(CLinePar (CParagraph 0 (0 0) 1 2 1 0 180) 
COMMENT                          "Last Modified: 03/29/16 07:06PM" 1) 
COMMENT                     #21=(CLinePar (CParagraph 0 (0 0) 1 2 1 0 180) 
COMMENT                          "length: 8856 bp" 1) 
COMMENT                     #22=(CLinePar (CParagraph 0 (0 0) 1 2 1 0 180) 
COMMENT                          "storage type: Basic" 1) 
COMMENT                     #23=(CLinePar (CParagraph 0 (0 0) 1 2 1 0 180) 
COMMENT                          "form: Circular" 1))) "General Description") 
COMMENT              #24=(CFolderPar 
COMMENT                   (CGroupPar (CParagraph 2 (0 0) 1 1 0 0 178) 
COMMENT                    (CObjectList 
COMMENT                     #25=(CLinePar (CParagraph 0 (0 0) 1 2 1 0 180) 
COMMENT                          "Original Source Database: GenBank" 1) 
COMMENT                     #26=(CLinePar (CParagraph 0 (0 0) 1 2 1 0 180) 
COMMENT                          "Modification Date in the Original DB: 29-MAR-2016" 1))) 
COMMENT                   "Standard Fields") 
COMMENT              #27=(CRefLinePar 
COMMENT                   (CLinePar (CParagraph 0 (0 0) 0 2 0 0 233) "Comments" 2) 1 "" 
COMMENT                   0 0) 
COMMENT              #28=(CFolderPar 
COMMENT                   (CGroupPar (CParagraph 8 (0 0) 1 2 0 0 178) (CObjectList)) 
COMMENT                   "Annotations") 
COMMENT              #29=(CFolderPar 
COMMENT                   (CGroupPar (CParagraph 12 (6 0) 1 1 0 0 178) 
COMMENT                    (CObjectList 
COMMENT                     #30=(CFolderPar 
COMMENT                          (CGroupPar (CParagraph 4 (7 4 0) 1 1 1 0 178) 
COMMENT                           (CObjectList 
COMMENT                            #31=(CFolderPar 
COMMENT                                 (CGroupPar 
COMMENT                                  (CParagraph 86 (3 #12# 0) 1 2 2 0 327) 
COMMENT                                  (CObjectList 
COMMENT                                   #32=(CLinePar 
COMMENT                                        (CParagraph 0 (0 0) 1 2 3 0 180) 
COMMENT                                        "Start: 86    End: 388 " 1))) 
COMMENT                                 "Lan2_Prec_WP_006100547.1") 
COMMENT                            #33=(CFolderPar 
COMMENT                                 (CGroupPar 
COMMENT                                  (CParagraph 502 (3 #13# 0) 1 2 2 0 327) 
COMMENT                                  (CObjectList 
COMMENT                                   #34=(CLinePar 
COMMENT                                        (CParagraph 0 (0 0) 1 2 3 0 180) 
COMMENT                                        "Start: 502   End: 3792" 1))) 
COMMENT                                 "Lan2_WP_006100547.1"))) "CDS (2 total)") 
COMMENT                     #35=(CFolderPar 
COMMENT                          (CGroupPar (CParagraph 21 (7 21 0) 1 1 1 0 178) 
COMMENT                           (CObjectList 
COMMENT                            #36=(CFolderPar 
COMMENT                                 (CGroupPar (CParagraph 1 (3 #2# 0) 1 2 2 0 194) 
COMMENT                                  (CObjectList 
COMMENT                                   #37=(CLinePar 
COMMENT                                        (CParagraph 0 (0 0) 1 2 3 0 180) 
COMMENT                                        "Start: 1     End: 4   " 1) 
COMMENT                                   #38=(CLinePar 
COMMENT                                        (CParagraph 0 (0 0) 1 2 3 0 180) 
COMMENT                                        "Original Location Description:" 1) 
COMMENT                                   #39=(CLinePar 
COMMENT                                        (CParagraph 0 (0 0) 1 2 3 0 180) 
COMMENT                                        "   1..4" 1))) "Adapter ATGG") 
COMMENT                            #40=(CFolderPar 
COMMENT                                 (CGroupPar 
COMMENT                                  (CParagraph 441 (3 #5# 0) 1 2 2 0 194) 
COMMENT                                  (CObjectList 
COMMENT                                   #41=(CLinePar 
COMMENT                                        (CParagraph 0 (0 0) 1 2 3 0 180) 
COMMENT                                        "Start: 441   End: 444 " 1) 
COMMENT                                   #42=(CLinePar 
COMMENT                                        (CParagraph 0 (0 0) 1 2 3 0 180) 
COMMENT                                        "Original Location Description:" 1) 
COMMENT                                   #43=(CLinePar 
COMMENT                                        (CParagraph 0 (0 0) 1 2 3 0 180) 
COMMENT                                        "   441..444" 1))) "Adapter CCCT") 
COMMENT                            #44=(CFolderPar 
COMMENT                                 (CGroupPar 
COMMENT                                  (CParagraph 3845 (3 #7# 0) 1 2 2 0 194) 
COMMENT                                  (CObjectList 
COMMENT                                   #45=(CLinePar 
COMMENT                                        (CParagraph 0 (0 0) 1 2 3 0 180) 
COMMENT                                        "Start: 3845  End: 3848" 1) 
COMMENT                                   #46=(CLinePar 
COMMENT                                        (CParagraph 0 (0 0) 1 2 3 0 180) 
COMMENT                                        "Original Location Description:" 1) 
COMMENT                                   #47=(CLinePar 
COMMENT                                        (CParagraph 0 (0 0) 1 2 3 0 180) 
COMMENT                                        "   3348..3351" 1))) "Adapter AGCG") 
COMMENT                            #48=(CFolderPar 
COMMENT                                 (CGroupPar 
COMMENT                                  (CParagraph 3849 (3 #8# 0) 1 2 2 0 194) 
COMMENT                                  (CObjectList 
COMMENT                                   #49=(CLinePar 
COMMENT                                        (CParagraph 0 (0 0) 1 2 3 0 180) 
COMMENT                                        "Start: 3849  End: 8856" 1) 
COMMENT                                   #50=(CLinePar 
COMMENT                                        (CParagraph 0 (0 0) 1 2 3 0 180) 
COMMENT                                        "Original Location Description:" 1) 
COMMENT                                   #51=(CLinePar 
COMMENT                                        (CParagraph 0 (0 0) 1 2 3 0 180) 
COMMENT                                        "   3352..8359" 1))) "pET28a backbone"))) 
COMMENT                          "Misc. Feature (4 total)") 
COMMENT                     #52=(CFolderPar 
COMMENT                          (CGroupPar (CParagraph 30 (7 30 0) 1 1 1 0 178) 
COMMENT                           (CObjectList 
COMMENT                            #53=(CFolderPar 
COMMENT                                 (CGroupPar (CParagraph 5 (3 #3# 0) 1 2 2 0 194) 
COMMENT                                  (CObjectList 
COMMENT                                   #54=(CLinePar 
COMMENT                                        (CParagraph 0 (0 0) 1 2 3 0 180) 
COMMENT                                        "Start: 5     End: 21  " 1) 
COMMENT                                   #55=(CLinePar 
COMMENT                                        (CParagraph 0 (0 0) 1 2 3 0 180) 
COMMENT                                        "Original Location Description:" 1) 
COMMENT                                   #56=(CLinePar 
COMMENT                                        (CParagraph 0 (0 0) 1 2 3 0 180) 
COMMENT                                        "   5..21" 1))) "T7 promoter") 
COMMENT                            #57=(CFolderPar 
COMMENT                                 (CGroupPar 
COMMENT                                  (CParagraph 445 (3 #9# 0) 1 2 2 0 194) 
COMMENT                                  (CObjectList 
COMMENT                                   #58=(CLinePar 
COMMENT                                        (CParagraph 0 (0 0) 1 2 3 0 180) 
COMMENT                                        "Start: 445   End: 461 " 1) 
COMMENT                                   #59=(CLinePar 
COMMENT                                        (CParagraph 0 (0 0) 1 2 3 0 180) 
COMMENT                                        "Original Location Description:" 1) 
COMMENT                                   #60=(CLinePar 
COMMENT                                        (CParagraph 0 (0 0) 1 2 3 0 180) 
COMMENT                                        "   445..461" 1))) "T7 Promoter"))) 
COMMENT                          "Promoter Prokaryotic (2 total)") 
COMMENT                     #61=(CFolderPar 
COMMENT                          (CGroupPar (CParagraph 43 (7 43 0) 1 1 1 0 178) 
COMMENT                           (CObjectList 
COMMENT                            #62=(CFolderPar 
COMMENT                                 (CGroupPar 
COMMENT                                  (CParagraph 393 (3 #6# 0) 1 2 2 0 194) 
COMMENT                                  (CObjectList 
COMMENT                                   #63=(CLinePar 
COMMENT                                        (CParagraph 0 (0 0) 1 2 3 0 180) 
COMMENT                                        "Start: 393   End: 440 " 1) 
COMMENT                                   #64=(CLinePar 
COMMENT                                        (CParagraph 0 (0 0) 1 2 3 0 180) 
COMMENT                                        "Original Location Description:" 1) 
COMMENT                                   #65=(CLinePar 
COMMENT                                        (CParagraph 0 (0 0) 1 2 3 0 180) 
COMMENT                                        "   393..440" 1))) "T7 terminator") 
COMMENT                            #66=(CFolderPar 
COMMENT                                 (CGroupPar 
COMMENT                                  (CParagraph 3797 (3 #11# 0) 1 2 2 0 194) 
COMMENT                                  (CObjectList 
COMMENT                                   #67=(CLinePar 
COMMENT                                        (CParagraph 0 (0 0) 1 2 3 0 180) 
COMMENT                                        "Start: 3797  End: 3844" 1) 
COMMENT                                   #68=(CLinePar 
COMMENT                                        (CParagraph 0 (0 0) 1 2 3 0 180) 
COMMENT                                        "Original Location Description:" 1) 
COMMENT                                   #69=(CLinePar 
COMMENT                                        (CParagraph 0 (0 0) 1 2 3 0 180) 
COMMENT                                        "   2321..2368" 1))) "T7 Terminator"))) 
COMMENT                          "Terminator (2 total)") 
COMMENT                     #70=(CFolderPar 
COMMENT                          (CGroupPar (CParagraph 103 (7 103 0) 1 1 1 0 178) 
COMMENT                           (CObjectList 
COMMENT                            #71=(CFolderPar 
COMMENT                                 (CGroupPar 
COMMENT                                  (CParagraph 24 (3 #4# 0) 1 2 2 0 194) 
COMMENT                                  (CObjectList 
COMMENT                                   #72=(CLinePar 
COMMENT                                        (CParagraph 0 (0 0) 1 2 3 0 180) 
COMMENT                                        "Start: 24    End: 47  " 1) 
COMMENT                                   #73=(CLinePar 
COMMENT                                        (CParagraph 0 (0 0) 1 2 3 0 180) 
COMMENT                                        "Original Location Description:" 1) 
COMMENT                                   #74=(CLinePar 
COMMENT                                        (CParagraph 0 (0 0) 1 2 3 0 180) 
COMMENT                                        "   24..47" 1))) "lac operator") 
COMMENT                            #75=(CFolderPar 
COMMENT                                 (CGroupPar 
COMMENT                                  (CParagraph 464 (3 #10# 0) 1 2 2 0 194) 
COMMENT                                  (CObjectList 
COMMENT                                   #76=(CLinePar 
COMMENT                                        (CParagraph 0 (0 0) 1 2 3 0 180) 
COMMENT                                        "Start: 464   End: 487 " 1) 
COMMENT                                   #77=(CLinePar 
COMMENT                                        (CParagraph 0 (0 0) 1 2 3 0 180) 
COMMENT                                        "Original Location Description:" 1) 
COMMENT                                   #78=(CLinePar 
COMMENT                                        (CParagraph 0 (0 0) 1 2 3 0 180) 
COMMENT                                        "   464..487" 1))) "lac operator"))) 
COMMENT                          "Operon (2 total)"))) "Feature Map") 
COMMENT              #79=(CFolderPar 
COMMENT                   (CGroupPar (CParagraph 13 (0 0) 1 1 0 0 178) 
COMMENT                    (CObjectList 
COMMENT                     #80=(CRSFolderPar 
COMMENT                          (CFolderPar 
COMMENT                           (CGroupPar (CParagraph 100465144 (8 0) 1 1 1 0 178) 
COMMENT                            (CObjectList 
COMMENT                             #81=(CGroupPar 
COMMENT                                  (CParagraph 0 (10 #1# 0) 1 2 2 0 180) 
COMMENT                                  (CObjectList 
COMMENT                                   #82=(CLinePar 
COMMENT                                        (CParagraph 0 (1 #1# 1) 1 2 2 0 191) 
COMMENT                                        " N1: 6897 " 1) 
COMMENT                                   #83=(CLinePar 
COMMENT                                        (CParagraph 0 (1 #1# 2) 1 2 2 0 191) 
COMMENT                                        " N2: 7257 " 1) 
COMMENT                                   #84=(CLinePar 
COMMENT                                        (CParagraph 0 (1 #1# 3) 1 2 2 0 191) 
COMMENT                                        " N3: 7631 (on complementary strand)" 1) 
COMMENT                                   #85=(CLinePar 
COMMENT                                        (CParagraph 0 (1 #1# 4) 1 2 2 0 191) 
COMMENT                                        " N4: 7970 (on complementary strand)" 1))))) 
COMMENT                           "BbsI: 4 sites") 8 12 "GAAGACNNNNNNN" "CTTCTGNNNNNNN") 
COMMENT                     #86=(CRSFolderPar 
COMMENT                          (CFolderPar 
COMMENT                           (CGroupPar (CParagraph 100465368 (8 0) 1 1 1 0 178) 
COMMENT                            (CObjectList)) "BsaI: 0 sites") 7 11 "GGTCTCNNNNNN" 
COMMENT                          "CCAGAGNNNNNN"))) "Restriction/Methylation Map")))) 
COMMENT       (CGraphView 
COMMENT        (CWStyleSheet 
COMMENT         (CObjectList 
COMMENT          #87=(CWidgetStyle "RSite Label" 1 (LOGPEN 0 0 13408563) 1 0 1 
COMMENT               (LOGFONT 0 0 0 0 400 0 0 0 0 3 2 1 18 "Georgia") 0.555556 0 1 5 
COMMENT               "@N (@S)" 0) 
COMMENT          #88=(CWidgetStyle "Signal Label" 1 (LOGPEN 0 0 0) 1 0 1 
COMMENT               (LOGFONT 0 0 0 0 700 0 0 0 0 3 2 1 34 "Arial") 0.666667 0 1 1 
COMMENT               "@N" 0) 
COMMENT          #89=(CWidgetStyle "Molecule Label 2" 0 0 1 
COMMENT               (LOGFONT 0 0 0 0 400 0 0 0 0 3 2 1 18 "Georgia") 0.555556 0 1 16 
COMMENT               "@L bp" 0) 
COMMENT          #90=(CWidgetStyle "Molecule Label 1" 0 0 1 
COMMENT               (LOGFONT 0 0 0 0 400 0 0 0 0 3 2 1 34 "Verdana") 0.833333 0 1 1 
COMMENT               "@N" 0) 
COMMENT          #91=(CWidgetStyle "Shape 3" 1 (LOGPEN 0 0 3355545) 1 1 
COMMENT               (LOGBRUSH 0 6724095 0) 0 0 1 (LOGSHAPE 9 1 0.8 1.8 0)) 
COMMENT          #92=(CWidgetStyle "Shape 1" 1 (LOGPEN 0 0 6723840) 1 1 
COMMENT               (LOGBRUSH 0 10079334 0) 0 0 1 (LOGSHAPE 9 1 0.8 1.8 0)) 
COMMENT          #93=(CWidgetStyle "Axis" 1 (LOGPEN 0 0 10079436) 2 1 
COMMENT               (LOGBRUSH 0 13434879 0) 0 0 1 (LOGSHAPE 10 1 0 0 0)) 
COMMENT          #94=(CWidgetStyle "Line 2" 1 (LOGPEN 0 0 6723840) 8 0 0 0 1 
COMMENT               (LOGSHAPE 1 1.9 0 0 0)) 
COMMENT          #95=(CWidgetStyle "RSite" 1 (LOGPEN 0 0 10053171) 8 0 0 0 1 
COMMENT               (LOGSHAPE 1 1.9 0 0 0)) 
COMMENT          #96=(CWidgetStyle "Short Signal" 1 (LOGPEN 0 0 13395507) 10 0 0 0 1 
COMMENT               (LOGSHAPE 1 1.9 0 0 0)) 
COMMENT          #97=(CWidgetStyle "Uniq RSite Label" 1 (LOGPEN 0 0 153) 1 0 1 
COMMENT               (LOGFONT 0 0 0 0 400 0 0 0 0 3 2 1 18 "Georgia") 0.555556 128 1 5 
COMMENT               "@N (@S)" 0) 
COMMENT          #98=(CWidgetStyle "Vanilla" 1 (LOGPEN 0 0 0) 1 1 
COMMENT               (LOGBRUSH 0 16777215 0) 1 
COMMENT               (LOGFONT 0 0 0 0 400 0 0 0 0 7 48 2 18 "Times New Roman") 0.8 0 1 
COMMENT               2 "?" 0) 
COMMENT          #99=(CWidgetStyle "Mark 1" 0 0 1 
COMMENT               (LOGFONT 0 0 0 0 400 0 0 0 2 7 48 2 2 "Windings") 0.7 0 1 2 "?" 0) 
COMMENT          #100=(CWidgetStyle "Motif Label" 1 (LOGPEN 0 0 16744512) 1 0 1 
COMMENT                (LOGFONT 0 0 0 0 400 0 0 0 0 3 2 1 34 "Arial") 0.611111 8388608 
COMMENT                1 65535 "@N (@H)" 0) 
COMMENT          #101=(CWidgetStyle "Fragment Label 2" 1 (LOGPEN 0 0 0) 1 0 1 
COMMENT                (LOGFONT 0 0 0 0 400 0 0 0 0 3 2 1 49 "Courier New") 1.05 0 1 48 
COMMENT                "@F bp (molecule @L bp)" 0) 
COMMENT          #102=(CWidgetStyle "Fragment Label 1" 1 (LOGPEN 0 0 0) 1 0 1 
COMMENT                (LOGFONT 0 0 0 0 400 0 0 0 0 3 2 1 34 "Arial") 0.91 0 1 1 
COMMENT                "Fragment of @N" 0) 
COMMENT          #103=(CWidgetStyle "Shape 4" 1 (LOGPEN 0 0 0) 1 1 
COMMENT                (LOGBRUSH 2 8388608 5) 0 0 0) 
COMMENT          #104=(CWidgetStyle "Shape 2" 1 (LOGPEN 0 0 0) 1 1 (LOGBRUSH 0 128 0) 0 
COMMENT                0 0) 
COMMENT          #105=(CWidgetStyle "Shape 0" 1 (LOGPEN 0 0 0) 1 1 (LOGBRUSH 0 0 0) 0 0 
COMMENT                0) 
COMMENT          #106=(CWidgetStyle "ORF" 1 (LOGPEN 0 0 16384) 8 0 0 0 1 
COMMENT                (LOGSHAPE 7 0.2 3.41182 2.86186 0.609808)) 
COMMENT          #107=(CWidgetStyle "Line 4" 1 (LOGPEN 0 0 32768) 8 0 0 0 0) 
COMMENT          #108=(CWidgetStyle "Line 3" 1 (LOGPEN 0 0 16711680) 8 0 0 0 0) 
COMMENT          #109=(CWidgetStyle "Line 1" 1 (LOGPEN 0 0 16711680) 1 0 0 0 0) 
COMMENT          #110=(CWidgetStyle "Short Promoter" 1 (LOGPEN 0 0 128) 6 0 0 0 0) 
COMMENT          #111=(CWidgetStyle "Motif" 1 (LOGPEN 0 0 0) 1 0 0 0 0) 
COMMENT          #112=(CWidgetStyle "Line 0" 1 (LOGPEN 0 0 0) 8 0 0 0 0) 
COMMENT          #113=(CWidgetStyle "Void" 0 0 0 0 0) 
COMMENT          #114=(CWidgetStyle "General Label" 1 (LOGPEN 0 0 0) 1 0 1 
COMMENT                (LOGFONT 0 0 0 0 400 0 0 0 0 3 2 1 18 "Times New Roman") 0.91 0 
COMMENT                1 3 "@T @N " 0) 
COMMENT          #115=(CWidgetStyle "Position" 1 (LOGPEN 0 0 0) 1 0 0 0 0) 
COMMENT          #116=(CWidgetStyle "Annotation" 0 0 1 
COMMENT                (LOGFONT 0 0 0 0 400 0 0 0 0 3 2 1 18 "Times New Roman") 0.91 0 
COMMENT                0 0) 
COMMENT          #117=(CWidgetStyle "Position Label" 1 (LOGPEN 0 0 8388608) 1 0 1 
COMMENT                (LOGFONT 0 0 0 0 400 0 1 0 0 3 2 1 34 "Arial") 0.63 8388608 1 1 
COMMENT                "@N" 0) 
COMMENT          #118=(CWidgetStyle "Range" 1 (LOGPEN 0 0 0) 1 1 
COMMENT                (LOGBRUSH 0 16777215 0) 0 0 0) 
COMMENT          #119=(CWidgetStyle "Range Label" 1 (LOGPEN 0 0 8388608) 1 0 1 
COMMENT                (LOGFONT 0 0 0 0 400 0 1 0 0 3 2 1 34 "Arial") 0.63 8388608 1 1 
COMMENT                "@N" 0) 
COMMENT          #120=(CWidgetStyle "ORF Label" 1 (LOGPEN 0 0 49216) 1 0 1 
COMMENT                (LOGFONT 0 0 0 0 400 0 0 0 0 3 2 1 18 "Times New Roman") 
COMMENT                0.611111 0 1 65535 "@N" 0) 
COMMENT          #121=(CWidgetStyle "CDS Label" 1 (LOGPEN 0 0 4227264) 1 0 1 
COMMENT                (LOGFONT 0 0 0 0 400 0 0 0 0 3 2 1 34 "Arial") 0.555556 255 1 1 
COMMENT                "@N" 0) 
COMMENT          #122=(CWidgetStyle "Shape 5" 1 (LOGPEN 0 0 0) 3 1 
COMMENT                (LOGBRUSH 0 16777113 0) 1 
COMMENT                (LOGFONT 0 0 0 0 400 0 0 0 0 7 48 2 50 "Arial") 0.9 0 0 1 
COMMENT                (LOGSHAPE 9 1 0.8 1.8 0)) 
COMMENT          #123=(CWidgetStyle "CDS" 1 (LOGPEN 0 0 0) 1 1 (LOGBRUSH 2 39423 3) 0 0 
COMMENT                1 (LOGSHAPE 9 1 0.8 1.8 0)) 
COMMENT          #124=(CWidgetStyle "Label 2" 1 (LOGPEN 0 0 4227264) 1 0 1 
COMMENT                (LOGFONT 0 0 0 0 400 0 0 0 0 3 2 1 34 "Arial") 0.944444 8388608 
COMMENT                1 1 "@N" 0) 
COMMENT          #125=(CWidgetStyle "Label 3" 1 (LOGPEN 0 0 8421376) 1 0 1 
COMMENT                (LOGFONT 0 0 0 0 700 255 0 0 0 3 2 1 34 "Arial") 0.833333 255 1 
COMMENT                5 "@N (@S)" 0) 
COMMENT          #126=(CWidgetStyle "Label 4" 1 (LOGPEN 0 0 8437824) 1 0 1 
COMMENT                (LOGFONT 0 0 0 0 400 0 0 0 0 3 2 1 34 "Arial") 0.722222 0 1 5 
COMMENT                "@N (@S)" 0)) 0.164644 1.74233 0.164644 2.53336 
COMMENT         (70 (CShapeMapEntry 0 "Unique RSite" 1 "Uniq RSite Label") 67 
COMMENT          (CShapeMapEntry 0 "ORF" 0 "ORF Label")) 40.0378 40.0378 39 39 0.1 
COMMENT         -6293) 1 1 0 1 1 
COMMENT        (mapper: 22.639 -19.7027 40.0378 40.0378 0.01 10 -1 8856 8856 1 0 0) 
COMMENT        #127=(CGroupWidget (CWidget 0 (0 0) 1 2 0 0 Nil 1836020336 100) 
COMMENT              (CObjectList 
COMMENT               #128=(CGroupWidget (CWidget 1 (0 0) 1 2 0 0 Nil 1866932325 100) 
COMMENT                     (CObjectList 
COMMENT                      #129=(CAxis 
COMMENT                            (CWideLine 
COMMENT                             (CWidget 0 (0 0) 1 2 0 0 #93# 100350748 0) 
COMMENT                             (LOGPEN 0 0 10079436) 2 (LOGBRUSH 0 13434879 0) 1 
COMMENT                             6.27489 6.27289 1 0.0214037) 0.0708354) 
COMMENT                      #130=(CLabel 
COMMENT                            (CWidget 1001 (0 0) 1 2 0 0 #90# 268730756 100) 
COMMENT                            (LOGPEN 0 0 13408563) 1 
COMMENT                            (LOGFONT 58 22 0 0 400 0 0 0 0 3 2 1 34 "Verdana") 
COMMENT                            1.74233 0.833333 0 
COMMENT                            "pET28a CrtE B I T7 promtoer and terminator with spacers" 
COMMENT                            "@N" 1 0 0.871165 0 -10 33.0438 1.47361 Nil) 
COMMENT                      #131=(CLabel 
COMMENT                            (CWidget 1002 (0 0) 1 2 0 0 #89# 452270976 100) 
COMMENT                            (LOGPEN 0 0 0) 1 
COMMENT                            (LOGFONT 38 14 0 0 400 0 0 0 0 3 2 1 18 "Georgia") 
COMMENT                            1.74233 0.555556 0 "8856 bp" "@L bp" 16 0 -0.871165 
COMMENT                            0 -10.8 2.92224 0.974079 Nil)) (CObjectList)) 
COMMENT               #132=(CGroupWidget (CWidget 10 (6 0) 1 2 0 0 Nil -530 100) 
COMMENT                     (CObjectList 
COMMENT                      #133=(CGroupWidget 
COMMENT                            (CWidget 4 (7 4 0) 1 2 0 0 Nil 1836020336 100) 
COMMENT                            (CObjectList 
COMMENT                             #134=(CWideArrow 
COMMENT                                   (CWideLine 
COMMENT                                    (CWidget 0 (3 #12# 0) 1 2 0 0 #91# 0 100) 
COMMENT                                    (LOGPEN 0 0 3355545) 1 
COMMENT                                    (LOGBRUSH 0 6724095 0) 1 5.99834 6.21298 1 
COMMENT                                    0.082322) 0.8 1.8 0) 
COMMENT                             #135=(CLabel 
COMMENT                                   (CWidget 0 (0 0) 1 2 0 0 #88# 446766076 100) 
COMMENT                                   (LOGPEN 0 0 0) 1 
COMMENT                                   (LOGFONT 46 17 0 0 700 0 0 0 0 3 2 1 34 
COMMENT                                    "Arial") 1.74233 0.666667 0 
COMMENT                                   "Lan2 Prec WP 006100547.1" "@N" 1 12.4062 
COMMENT                                   12.1963 0 -10 10.615 1.07399 #134#) 
COMMENT                             #136=(CWideArrow 
COMMENT                                   (CWideLine 
COMMENT                                    (CWidget 0 (3 #13# 0) 1 2 0 0 #91# 0 100) 
COMMENT                                    (LOGPEN 0 0 3355545) 1 
COMMENT                                    (LOGBRUSH 0 6724095 0) 1 3.58711 5.9183 1 
COMMENT                                    0.082322) 0.8 1.8 0) 
COMMENT                             #137=(CLabel 
COMMENT                                   (CWidget 0 (0 0) 1 2 0 0 #88# 465640156 100) 
COMMENT                                   (LOGPEN 0 0 0) 1 
COMMENT                                   (LOGFONT 46 17 0 0 700 0 0 0 0 3 2 1 34 
COMMENT                                    "Arial") 1.74233 0.666667 0 
COMMENT                                   "Lan2 WP 006100547.1" "@N" 1 18.3535 0 0 -10 
COMMENT                                   8.5669 1.07399 #136#)) (CObjectList)) 
COMMENT                      #138=(CGroupWidget 
COMMENT                            (CWidget 21 (7 21 0) 1 2 0 0 Nil 1952671084 100) 
COMMENT                            (CObjectList 
COMMENT                             #139=(CScratch 
COMMENT                                   (CWidget 0 (3 #2# 0) 1 2 0 0 #96# 0 100) 
COMMENT                                   (LOGPEN 0 8 13395507) 10 1 6.27319 1.9 
COMMENT                                   0.082322 1) 
COMMENT                             #140=(CLabel 
COMMENT                                   (CWidget 0 (0 0) 1 2 0 0 #88# -942356524 100) 
COMMENT                                   (LOGPEN 0 0 0) 1 
COMMENT                                   (LOGFONT 46 17 0 0 700 0 0 0 0 3 2 1 34 
COMMENT                                    "Arial") 1.74233 0.666667 0 "Adapter ATGG" 
COMMENT                                   "@N" 1 4.45535 17.4233 0 -10 5.86945 1.07399 
COMMENT                                   #139#) 
COMMENT                             #141=(CScratch 
COMMENT                                   (CWidget 0 (3 #5# 0) 1 2 0 0 #96# 0 100) 
COMMENT                                   (LOGPEN 0 8 13395507) 10 1 5.96151 1.9 
COMMENT                                   0.082322 1) 
COMMENT                             #142=(CLabel 
COMMENT                                   (CWidget 0 (0 0) 1 2 0 0 #88# 467475128 100) 
COMMENT                                   (LOGPEN 0 0 0) 1 
COMMENT                                   (LOGFONT 46 17 0 0 700 0 0 0 0 3 2 1 34 
COMMENT                                    "Arial") 1.74233 0.666667 0 "Adapter CCCT" 
COMMENT                                   "@N" 1 13.935 8.71165 0 -10 5.86945 1.07399 
COMMENT                                   #141#) 
COMMENT                             #143=(CScratch 
COMMENT                                   (CWidget 0 (3 #7# 0) 1 2 0 0 #96# 0 100) 
COMMENT                                   (LOGPEN 0 8 13395507) 10 1 3.55027 1.9 
COMMENT                                   0.082322 1) 
COMMENT                             #144=(CLabel 
COMMENT                                   (CWidget 0 (0 0) 1 2 0 0 #88# 454629988 100) 
COMMENT                                   (LOGPEN 0 0 0) 1 
COMMENT                                   (LOGFONT 46 17 0 0 700 0 0 0 0 3 2 1 34 
COMMENT                                    "Arial") 1.74233 0.666667 0 "Adapter AGCG" 
COMMENT                                   "@N" 1 9.51764 -13.9386 0 -10 5.96936 1.07399 
COMMENT                                   #143#) 
COMMENT                             #145=(CWideArrow 
COMMENT                                   (CWideLine 
COMMENT                                    (CWidget 0 (3 #8# 0) 1 2 0 0 #92# 0 100) 
COMMENT                                    (LOGPEN 0 0 6723840) 1 
COMMENT                                    (LOGBRUSH 0 10079334 0) 0.835356 6.27319 
COMMENT                                    3.54744 1 0.082322) 0.8 1.8 0) 
COMMENT                             #146=(CLabel (CWidget 0 (0 0) 1 2 0 0 #88# 0 100) 
COMMENT                                   (LOGPEN 0 0 0) 1 
COMMENT                                   (LOGFONT 46 17 0 0 700 0 0 0 0 3 2 1 34 
COMMENT                                    "Arial") 1.74233 0.666667 0 
COMMENT                                   "pET28a backbone" "@N" 1 -17.341 -3.48466 0 
COMMENT                                   -10 7.0933 1.07399 #145#)) (CObjectList)) 
COMMENT                      #147=(CGroupWidget 
COMMENT                            (CWidget 30 (7 30 0) 1 2 0 0 Nil 1836020336 100) 
COMMENT                            (CObjectList 
COMMENT                             #148=(CPromoterArrow 
COMMENT                                   (CLine 
COMMENT                                    (CWidget 0 (3 #3# 0) 1 2 0 0 #110# 0 100) 
COMMENT                                    (LOGPEN 0 4 128) 6 1.16464 6.18309 6.27035) 
COMMENT                                   0.4 0.082322 1.08464 1.8 1.8 0) 
COMMENT                             #149=(CLabel (CWidget 0 (0 0) 1 2 0 0 #88# 0 100) 
COMMENT                                   (LOGPEN 0 0 0) 1 
COMMENT                                   (LOGFONT 46 17 0 0 700 0 0 0 0 3 2 1 34 
COMMENT                                    "Arial") 1.74233 0.666667 0 "T7 promoter" 
COMMENT                                   "@N" 1 4.36289 13.9386 0 -10 4.9703 1.07399 
COMMENT                                   #148#) 
COMMENT                             #150=(CPromoterArrow 
COMMENT                                   (CLine 
COMMENT                                    (CWidget 0 (3 #9# 0) 1 2 0 0 #110# 0 100) 
COMMENT                                    (LOGPEN 0 4 128) 6 1.16464 5.87141 5.95868) 
COMMENT                                   0.4 0.082322 1.08464 1.8 1.8 0) 
COMMENT                             #151=(CLabel (CWidget 0 (0 0) 1 2 0 0 #88# 0 100) 
COMMENT                                   (LOGPEN 0 0 0) 1 
COMMENT                                   (LOGFONT 46 17 0 0 700 0 0 0 0 3 2 1 34 
COMMENT                                    "Arial") 1.74233 0.666667 0 "T7 Promoter" 
COMMENT                                   "@N" 1 15.4003 5.22699 0 -10 5.02026 1.07399 
COMMENT                                   #150#)) (CObjectList)) 
COMMENT                      #152=(CGroupWidget 
COMMENT                            (CWidget 43 (7 43 0) 1 2 0 0 Nil -738 100) 
COMMENT                            (CObjectList 
COMMENT                             #153=(CScratch 
COMMENT                                   (CWidget 0 (3 #6# 0) 1 2 0 0 #96# 0 100) 
COMMENT                                   (LOGPEN 0 8 13395507) 10 1 5.99551 1.9 
COMMENT                                   0.082322 1) 
COMMENT                             #154=(CLabel (CWidget 0 (0 0) 1 2 0 0 #88# 0 100) 
COMMENT                                   (LOGPEN 0 0 0) 1 
COMMENT                                   (LOGFONT 46 17 0 0 700 0 0 0 0 3 2 1 34 
COMMENT                                    "Arial") 1.74233 0.666667 0 "T7 terminator" 
COMMENT                                   "@N" 1 12.0848 10.454 0 -10 5.41988 1.07399 
COMMENT                                   #153#) 
COMMENT                             #155=(CScratch 
COMMENT                                   (CWidget 0 (3 #11# 0) 1 2 0 0 #96# 0 100) 
COMMENT                                   (LOGPEN 0 8 13395507) 10 1 3.58427 1.9 
COMMENT                                   0.082322 1) 
COMMENT                             #156=(CLabel 
COMMENT                                   (CWidget 0 (0 0) 1 2 0 0 #88# 469310084 100) 
COMMENT                                   (LOGPEN 0 0 0) 1 
COMMENT                                   (LOGFONT 46 17 0 0 700 0 0 0 0 3 2 1 34 
COMMENT                                    "Arial") 1.74233 0.666667 0 "T7 Terminator" 
COMMENT                                   "@N" 1 9.64278 -12.1963 0 -10 5.64467 1.07399 
COMMENT                                   #155#)) (CObjectList)) 
COMMENT                      #157=(CGroupWidget 
COMMENT                            (CWidget 103 (7 103 0) 1 2 0 0 Nil 1869422711 100) 
COMMENT                            (CObjectList 
COMMENT                             #158=(CScratch 
COMMENT                                   (CWidget 0 (3 #4# 0) 1 2 0 0 #96# 0 100) 
COMMENT                                   (LOGPEN 0 8 13395507) 10 1 6.25689 1.9 
COMMENT                                   0.082322 1) 
COMMENT                             #159=(CLabel 
COMMENT                                   (CWidget 0 (0 0) 1 2 0 0 #88# 456464960 100) 
COMMENT                                   (LOGPEN 0 0 0) 1 
COMMENT                                   (LOGFONT 46 17 0 0 700 0 0 0 0 3 2 1 34 
COMMENT                                    "Arial") 1.74233 0.666667 0 "lac operator" 
COMMENT                                   "@N" 1 3.99798 15.681 0 -10 4.84542 1.07399 
COMMENT                                   #158#) 
COMMENT                             #160=(CScratch 
COMMENT                                   (CWidget 0 (3 #10# 0) 1 2 0 0 #96# 0 100) 
COMMENT                                   (LOGPEN 0 8 13395507) 10 1 5.94522 1.9 
COMMENT                                   0.082322 1) 
COMMENT                             #161=(CLabel (CWidget 0 (0 0) 1 2 0 0 #88# 0 100) 
COMMENT                                   (LOGPEN 0 0 0) 1 
COMMENT                                   (LOGFONT 46 17 0 0 700 0 0 0 0 3 2 1 34 
COMMENT                                    "Arial") 1.74233 0.666667 0 "lac operator" 
COMMENT                                   "@N" 1 14.5475 6.96932 0 -10 4.84542 1.07399 
COMMENT                                   #160#)) (CObjectList))) (CObjectList)) 
COMMENT               #162=(CGroupWidget (CWidget 11 (8 0) 1 2 0 0 Nil 1836020336 100) 
COMMENT                     (CObjectList 
COMMENT                      #163=(CGroupWidget 
COMMENT                            (CWidget 4 (10 #1# 0) 1 2 0 0 Nil -459 100) 
COMMENT                            (CObjectList 
COMMENT                             #164=(CScratch 
COMMENT                                   (CWidget 1 (1 #1# 1) 1 2 0 0 #95# 0 100) 
COMMENT                                   (LOGPEN 0 6 10053171) 8 1 1.38837 1.9 
COMMENT                                   0.082322 1) 
COMMENT                             #165=(CLabel 
COMMENT                                   (CWidget 0 (0 0) 1 2 0 0 #87# 463805168 100) 
COMMENT                                   (LOGPEN 0 0 13408563) 1 
COMMENT                                   (LOGFONT 38 14 0 0 400 0 0 0 0 3 2 1 18 
COMMENT                                    "Georgia") 1.74233 0.555556 0 
COMMENT                                   "{\\i Bbs}I (6897)" "@N (@S)" 5 -15.5247 
COMMENT                                   1.74233 0 -10 4.27096 0.974079 #164#) 
COMMENT                             #166=(CScratch 
COMMENT                                   (CWidget 2 (1 #1# 2) 1 2 0 0 #95# 0 100) 
COMMENT                                   (LOGPEN 0 6 10053171) 8 1 1.13337 1.9 
COMMENT                                   0.082322 1) 
COMMENT                             #167=(CLabel 
COMMENT                                   (CWidget 0 (0 0) 1 2 0 0 #87# 461969940 100) 
COMMENT                                   (LOGPEN 0 0 13408563) 1 
COMMENT                                   (LOGFONT 38 14 0 0 400 0 0 0 0 3 2 1 18 
COMMENT                                    "Georgia") 1.74233 0.555556 0 
COMMENT                                   "{\\i Bbs}I (7257)" "@N (@S)" 5 -14.6946 
COMMENT                                   5.22699 0 -10 4.27096 0.974079 #166#) 
COMMENT                             #168=(CScratch 
COMMENT                                   (CWidget 3 (1 #1# 3) 1 2 0 0 #95# 0 100) 
COMMENT                                   (LOGPEN 0 6 10053171) 8 1 0.868442 1.9 
COMMENT                                   0.082322 1) 
COMMENT                             #169=(CLabel 
COMMENT                                   (CWidget 0 (0 0) 1 2 0 0 #87# 460134920 100) 
COMMENT                                   (LOGPEN 0 0 13408563) 1 
COMMENT                                   (LOGFONT 38 14 0 0 400 0 0 0 0 3 2 1 18 
COMMENT                                    "Georgia") 1.74233 0.555556 0 
COMMENT                                   "{\\i Bbs}I (7631)" "@N (@S)" 5 -12.7828 
COMMENT                                   8.71165 0 -10 4.22101 0.974079 #168#) 
COMMENT                             #170=(CScratch 
COMMENT                                   (CWidget 4 (1 #1# 4) 1 2 0 0 #95# 0 100) 
COMMENT                                   (LOGPEN 0 6 10053171) 8 1 0.62831 1.9 
COMMENT                                   0.082322 1) 
COMMENT                             #171=(CLabel 
COMMENT                                   (CWidget 0 (0 0) 1 2 0 0 #87# 458299948 100) 
COMMENT                                   (LOGPEN 0 0 13408563) 1 
COMMENT                                   (LOGFONT 38 14 0 0 400 0 0 0 0 3 2 1 18 
COMMENT                                    "Georgia") 1.74233 0.555556 0 
COMMENT                                   "{\\i Bbs}I (7970)" "@N (@S)" 5 -11.1614 
COMMENT                                   10.454 0 -10 4.34589 0.974079 #170#)) 
COMMENT                            (CObjectList))) (CObjectList)) 
COMMENT               #172=(CGroupWidget (CWidget 14 (16 0) 1 2 0 0 Nil -389 100) 
COMMENT                     (CObjectList) (CObjectList)) 
COMMENT               #173=(CGroupWidget (CWidget 12 (0 0) 1 2 0 0 Nil 541412933 100) 
COMMENT                     (CObjectList) (CObjectList))) (CObjectList))) 
COMMENT       (CSeqView 10 10 (CObjectList) (CObList) 1 (CObList)) (CObList) 87462704 
COMMENT       (CStringList) 2082602632 0 (CObList)))
FEATURES             Location/Qualifiers
     misc_feature    1..4
                     /vntifkey="21"
                     /label=Adapter\ATGG
     promoter        5..21
                     /vntifkey="30"
                     /label=T7\promoter
     operon          24..47
                     /vntifkey="103"
                     /label=lac\operator
     misc_feature    441..444
                     /vntifkey="21"
                     /label=Adapter\CCCT
     terminator      393..440
                     /vntifkey="43"
                     /label=T7\terminator
     misc_feature    3845..3848
                     /vntifkey="21"
                     /label=Adapter\AGCG
     misc_feature    3849..8856
                     /vntifkey="21"
                     /label=pET28a\backbone
     promoter        445..461
                     /vntifkey="30"
                     /label=T7\Promoter
     operon          464..487
                     /vntifkey="103"
                     /label=lac\operator
     terminator      3797..3844
                     /vntifkey="43"
                     /label=T7\Terminator
     CDS             86..388
                     /vntifkey="4"
                     /label=Lan2_Prec_WP_006100547.1
     CDS             502..3792
                     /vntifkey="4"
                     /label=Lan2_WP_006100547.1
BASE COUNT     2088 a      2314 c      2303 g      2151 t 
ORIGIN
        1 atggtaatac gactcactat aggggaattg tgagcggata acaattccaa ggagatatac 
       61 aatgcaccac caccaccacc acgcaatgtc taacctggac attatccgcg cctggaaaga 
      121 cgaagaatat cgcaactcgc tctccgatga acagcgcgcg cagctgccgg agaatccggc 
      181 gggtatgatt gagctgtccg atgaagatat gggtgccatt agtggcggat ttgcggcgtc 
      241 tcgttcggtg tctcgtcaag gtggctgttc atgcagttgt ggcggcaatt gttgttccaa 
      301 accgcaaatc caaaacattg ccgcgttact gtaagaaata ctaggtaact acagggactc 
      361 cgacgttatg tacgttgctc cgtcagagcg gtctagcata accccttggg gcctctaaac 
      421 gggtcttgag gggttttttg cccttaatac gactcactat aggggaattg tgagcggata 
      481 acaattccaa ggagatatac aatgcatcag accagtttcc agagtagcgc gtggtacaat 
      541 gccatcccgt tgaccgaacg tattaccttt cttcgcactc aacagtcgaa aacgccgaaa 
      601 gtggaagtca acgtggcctt ggcccaacgt cgcatgcaac gttggaaaag ccagttcccg 
      661 tttaccaatg attcgtattt tgatcagcgt ctgaccatgg acgctattac ggaaaaggaa 
      721 ttcatctacc tcttaggtga acctaccgat gttatgaaaa cacgcttttc ggctatcccg 
      781 gactggctga cagatttggc tcaagcattc ttccacccta cttattctaa cgcaaccatt 
      841 atcctgccgc cacaaaagct tggcgagcag aaggagtcag gtttcctgta tgccattgaa 
      901 cctctgattt cgcagggtct ggatcgtctg cacgaaggca tccagaaact tattcaaact 
      961 tatcagaact tacctttcga tccgacgacg atcaaagcac tgctgttcgc aaacttaccc 
     1021 ggcgaactgt tatggatgct gaaccgcacc atgatcttgg aattgaatgt ggcacgctta 
     1081 cagggactgc tggttggcga tctgccggaa gatcgttttc agtcgtttct ggagcgtctg 
     1141 catcagcacg aggtggtgat cttcattctg aaagaatatc cggtcctggc acgccaactt 
     1201 gtgattagca tcaatcagtg ggtgtcctac tcgcttgaat tcttgcagca tctttgcact 
     1261 gattggagtg atatccgtac aacctttagc ccggaagcgg aaaccggcgt tatggtgcaa 
     1321 atcgacggcg gtgttagtga cacgcaccgt ggcggtcgca gcgtgctcat tgccaagttc 
     1381 tcgtcgggat tccagattgt gtataaaccg aaatcgctgg ccgttgatgt tcacttccaa 
     1441 cagctgctgg aatggctgaa ccagcgtggc aattatccac ctttccgtac cattaaaatc 
     1501 attaatcgtg gcacttacgg ctgggttgaa ttcgtcacgg caaaaggatg caatgatccg 
     1561 gaatgtttac agaatttcta caagcgtcag ggtggctatc tggcgctgct ttatgcatta 
     1621 gaagccacgg attttcacct ggagaattta attgccgttg gcgaacaccc ggtgttagtg 
     1681 gatcttgaga gcttatttca tccgcgcatt gaatctatcg atatcaagaa gagcgaacag 
     1741 ctggccatca acaccattga taatagtgta ctccgcgtgg gcctgcttcc acagcgcttt 
     1801 tgggcgaatg cggaatcgga aggtgcggag atctctggct tgggtgggaa agagggtcag 
     1861 cttacgccgc atcgcgtaag ctactctgaa gagattggta ccgacgaaat gcgtgtggcc 
     1921 cgcaaacaaa tgcccatgag cggctcgcaa aaccgcccga ctttgaatga tgcagaagtt 
     1981 aacgttctgg actataccga agcgatcatc acaggcttta ccaatattta tcaacttatt 
     2041 cttcagtacc gtgacgaatt gcttagtgaa aatagcccgc tggcacgctt cgccgaagat 
     2101 gaagtgcgct ttcttctgcg ccaaacgcgc agctatggcc tcttgttaca cgagtcattt 
     2161 catcccaatc tgctgcgcaa tgcactggat cgtgatcgct tctttgaccg tctgtgggtt 
     2221 ggcattgaaa agcaaccgta tctgaccaag gtgatcgcgg ccgaacgcga tgatttatgg 
     2281 cagggcgaca ttccgatgtt tacaacccgc ccgaactcgc gcgctatctg gtcatctttc 
     2341 aataagaaaa ttgcggattt ctttgatgag acgggcatga ccctcgtcca gcgtcgtatt 
     2401 cagcaactgt caaacgcgga tttgaaacag cagatttggt ttgtgcgcgc atccctttca 
     2461 accttagcaa tggccgaaga acaggcgaaa tggcctacct atcatctgaa taaaccccaa 
     2521 aacagcgcgt cttatgagca gttggttgcc gcggcgcagg tcgtaggtga ccgcttagag 
     2581 aaactggcgt taaacggcga aaaggatatt tcatggattg gtctgacact gatcgaaaag 
     2641 cactggacat taaccgcact ggaaattgat ttgtacgaag gcttaccggg cgttatcttg 
     2701 tttctggcgt atcttggcgc gcttaccgaa cagaagcgct acacggcctt agcgaaagcg 
     2761 gcgttggtaa ccatgcaacg ccaggtcgaa tccagccgcg agtacatcaa atcactgggc 
     2821 ggatttagcg gttggggcgg cgtgatttac acgctgaccc aattaggagt gctttggaac 
     2881 gaaccggagt tattgaccga agcggaatct ttggtagaac agttcccgaa cctcatttca 
     2941 aaagatgagc aactggacat tttgtctggt acggctggtg ggcttgcctc gctgatctcc 
     3001 ctgtatcgtt gccgtccgtc gcagcgcacc ctcgccgcag ccattcaatg cggggaacgc 
     3061 ctgatcacaa ccgcaaaacc gatggagtat ggtgtgggct ggacaaccca gatcgcggaa 
     3121 ttaaaaccgt taaccggttt tagccatggc gttgcgggta tcgcgtgggt tcttctggag 
     3181 ctcgcgtccc tgaccggcga acagcgtttt aaaactaccg cgcttgcagc aattgaatac 
     3241 gagcgttcac tgttccgccc tgaggtgggt aattggcctg acctgcgcga tttctcaagc 
     3301 tccatcttgg cggacaaaga tgataaccag ccgacctgta tgacggcatg gtgccatgga 
     3361 gccccgggca tcggtcttgg ccgcctgcgt agtctgcctc acttagatga cgcgaagatc 
     3421 cgtaccgaga ttgataccgc tcttaagacg actctggagc atggttttgg ctcgaaccac 
     3481 tcgctgtgcc acggcgacct gggcaacctc gagctcttgc ttcaggcaag ccagaccttt 
     3541 gatgatccgc agtggaaaac tcaggtggat cgctttgcgg ctattatctt agaatctatt 
     3601 gataaatacg gatggttgtg tggcgtgccg ctgggtgtcg aaaccccggg tctgatgacc 
     3661 ggactggcgg gcatcggtta tggcttactc cgtctggctg cccccgatcg tgttccttca 
     3721 gtacttgttc ttgagccacc taaattaaat cgcgccgtgc agaagtcgac tgattgcgca 
     3781 attgcgatct aacggtctag cataacccct tggggcctct aaacgggtct tgaggggttt 
     3841 tttgagcgct gaaaggagga actatatccg gattggcgaa tgggnnnnnn nnnnnnnnnn 
     3901 nnnnnnnnnn nnnnnnnnnn nnnnnnnnnn nnnnnnnnnn nnnnnnnnnn nnnnnnnnnn 
     3961 nnnnnnnnnn nnnnnnnnnn nnnnnnnnnn nnnnnnnnnn nnnnnnnncn nnnnnnnnnn 
     4021 nnnnnnnnnn nnnnnnnnnn nnnnnnnnnn nnnnnnnnnn nnnnnnnnnn nnnnnnnnnn 
     4081 nnnnnnnnnn nnnnnnnnnn annnnnnnnn nnnnnnnnnn nnnnnnnnnn nnnnnnnnnn 
     4141 nnnnnnnnnn cctttgacgt tggagtccac gttctttnnn nnnnnnnnnn nnnnnnnnnn 
     4201 nnnnnnnnnn nnnnacccta tctcggtcta ttcttttgat ttataaggga ttttgccgat 
     4261 ttcggcctat tggttaaaaa atgagctgat ttaacaaaaa tttaacgcga attttaacaa 
     4321 aatattaacg tttacaattt caggtggcac ttttcgggga aatgtgcgcg gaacccctat 
     4381 ttgtttattt ttctaaatac attcaaatat gtatccgctc atgaattaat tcttagaaaa 
     4441 actcatcgag catcaaatga aactgcaatt tattcatatc aggattatca ataccatatt 
     4501 tttgaaaaag ccgtttctgt aatgaaggag aaaactcacc gaggcagttc cataggatgg 
     4561 caagatcctg gtatcggtct gcgattccga ctcgtccaac atcaatacaa cctattaatt 
     4621 tcccctcgtc aaaaataagg ttatcaagtg agaaatcacc atgagtgacg actgaatccg 
     4681 gtgagaatgg caaaagttta tgcatttctt tccagacttg ttcaacaggc cagccattac 
     4741 gctcgtcatc aaaatcactc gcatcaacca aaccgttatt cattcgtgat tgcgcctgag 
     4801 cgagacgaaa tacgcgatcg ctgttaaaag gacaattaca aacaggaatc gaatgcaacc 
     4861 ggcgcaggaa cactgccagc gcatcaacaa tattttcacc tgaatcagga tattcttcta 
     4921 atacctggaa tgctgttttc ccggggatcg cagtggtgag taaccatgca tcatcaggag 
     4981 tacggataaa atgcttgatg gtcggaagag gcataaattc cgtcagccag tttagtctga 
     5041 ccatctcatc tgtaacatca ttggcaacgc tacctttgcc atgtttcaga aacaactctg 
     5101 gcgcatcggg cttcccatac aatcgataga ttgtcgcacc tgattgcccg acattatcgc 
     5161 gagcccattt atacccatat aaatcagcat ccatgttgga atttaatcgc ggcctagagc 
     5221 aagacgtttc ccgttgaata tggctcataa caccccttgt attactgttt atgtaagcag 
     5281 acagttttat tgttcatgac caaaatccct taacgtgagt tttcgttcca ctgagcgtca 
     5341 gaccccgtag aaaagatcaa aggatcttct tgagatcctt tttttctgcg cgtaatctgc 
     5401 tgcttgcaaa caaaaaaacc accgctacca gcggtggttt gtttgccgga tcaagagcta 
     5461 ccaactcttt ttccgaaggt aactggcttc agcagagcgc agataccaaa tactgtcctt 
     5521 ctagtgtagc cgtagttagg ccaccacttc aagaactctg tagcaccgcc tacatacctc 
     5581 gctctgctaa tcctgttacc agtggctgct gccagtggcg ataagtcgtg tcttaccggg 
     5641 ttggactcaa gacgatagtt accggataag gcgcagcggt cgggctgaac ggggggttcg 
     5701 tgcacacagc ccagcttgga gcgaacgacc tacaccgaac tgagatacct acagcgtgag 
     5761 ctatgagaaa gcgccacgct tcccgaaggg agaaaggcgg acaggtatcc ggtaagcggc 
     5821 agggtcggaa caggagagcg cacgagggag cttccagggg gaaacgcctg gtatctttat 
     5881 agtcctgtcg ggtttcgcca cctctgactt gagcgtcgat ttttgtgatg ctcgtcaggg 
     5941 gggcggagcc tatggaaaaa cgccagcaac gcggcctttt tacggttcct ggccttttgc 
     6001 tggccttttg ctcacatgtt ctttcctgcg ttatcccctg attctgtgga taaccgtatt 
     6061 accgcctttg agtgagctga taccgctcgc cgcagccgaa cgaccgagcg cagcgagtca 
     6121 gtgagcgagg aagcggaaga gcgcctgatg cggtattttc tccttacgca tctgtgcggt 
     6181 atttcacacc gcatatatgg tgcactctca gtacaatctg ctctgatgcc gcatagttaa 
     6241 gccagtatac actccgctat cgctacgtga ctgggtcatg gctgcgcccc gacacccgcc 
     6301 aacacccgct gacgcgccct gacgggcttg tctgctcccg gcatccgctt acagacaagc 
     6361 tgtgaccgtc tccgggagct gcatgtgtca gaggttttca ccgtcatcac cgaaacgcgc 
     6421 gaggcagctg cggtaaagct catcagcgtg gtcgtgaagc gattcacaga tgtctgcctg 
     6481 ttcatccgcg tccagctcgt tgagtttctc cagaagcgtt aatgtctggc ttctgataaa 
     6541 gcgggccatg ttaagggcgg ttttttcctg tttggtcact gatgcctccg tgtaaggggg 
     6601 atttctgttc atgggggtaa tgataccgat gaaacgagag aggatgctca cgatacgggt 
     6661 tactgatgat gaacatgccc ggttactgga acgttgtgag ggtaaacaac tggcggtatg 
     6721 gatgcggcgg gaccagagaa aaatcactca gggtcaatgc cagcgcttcg ttaatacaga 
     6781 tgtaggtgtt ccacagggta gccagcagca tcctgcgatg cagatccgga acataatggt 
     6841 gcagggcgct gacttccgcg tttccagact ttacgaaaca cggaaaccga agaccattca 
     6901 tgttgttgct caggtcgcag acgttttgca gcagcagtcg cttcacgttc gctcgcgtat 
     6961 cggtgattca ttctgctaac cagtaaggca accccgccag cctagccggg tcctcaacga 
     7021 caggagcacg atcatgcgca cccgtggggc cgccatgccg gcgataatgg cctgcttctc 
     7081 gccgaaacgt ttggtggcgg gaccagtgac gaaggcttga gcgagggcgt gcaagattcc 
     7141 gaataccgca agcgacaggc cgatcatcgt cgcgctccag cgaaagcggt cctcgccgaa 
     7201 aatgacccag agcgctgccg gcacctgtcc tacgagttgc atgataaaga agacagtcat 
     7261 aagtgcggcg acgatagtca tgccccgcgc ccaccggaag gagctgactg ggttgaaggc 
     7321 tctcaagggc atcggtcgag atcccggtgc ctaatgagtg agctaactta cattaattgc 
     7381 gttgcgctca ctgcccgctt tccagtcggg aaacctgtcg tgccagctgc attaatgaat 
     7441 cggccaacgc gcggggagag gcggtttgcg tattgggcgc cagggtggtt tttcttttca 
     7501 ccagtgagac gggcaacagc tgattgccct tcaccgcctg gccctgagag agttgcagca 
     7561 agcggtccac gctggtttgc cccagcaggc gaaaatcctg tttgatggtg gttaacggcg 
     7621 ggatataaca tgagctgtct tcggtatcgt cgtatcccac taccgagata tccgcaccaa 
     7681 cgcgcagccc ggactcggta atggcgcgca ttgcgcccag cgccatctga tcgttggcaa 
     7741 ccagcatcgc agtgggaacg atgccctcat tcagcatttg catggtttgt tgaaaaccgg 
     7801 acatggcact ccagtcgcct tcccgttccg ctatcggctg aatttgattg cgagtgagat 
     7861 atttatgcca gccagccaga cgcagacgcg ccgagacaga acttaatggg cccgctaaca 
     7921 gcgcgatttg ctggtgaccc aatgcgacca gatgctccac gcccagtcgc gtaccgtctt 
     7981 catgggagaa aataatactg ttgatgggtg tctggtcaga gacatcaaga aataacgccg 
     8041 gaacattagt gcaggcagct tccacagcaa tggcatcctg gtcatccagc ggatagttaa 
     8101 tgatcagccc actgacgcgt tgcgcgagaa gattgtgcac cgccgcttta caggcttcga 
     8161 cgccgcttcg ttctaccatc gacaccacca cgctggcacc cagttgatcg gcgcgagatt 
     8221 taatcgccgc gacaatttgc gacggcgcgt gcagggccag actggaggtg gcaacgccaa 
     8281 tcagcaacga ctgtttgccc gccagttgtt gtgccacgcg gttgggaatg taattcagct 
     8341 ccgccatcgc cgcttccact ttttcccgcg ttttcgcaga aacgtggctg gcctggttca 
     8401 ccacgcggga aacggtctga taagagacac cggcatactc tgcgacatcg tataacgtta 
     8461 ctggtttcac attcaccacc ctgaattgac tctcttccgg gcgctatcat gccataccgc 
     8521 gaaaggtttt gcgccattcg atggtgtccg ggatctcgac gctctccctt atgcgactcc 
     8581 tgcattagga agcagcccag tagtaggttg aggccgttga gcaccgccgc cgcaaggaat 
     8641 ggtgcatgca aggagatggc gcccaacagt cccccggcca cggggcctgc caccataccc 
     8701 acgccgaaac aagcgctcat gagcccgaag tggcgagccc gatcttcccc atcggtgatg 
     8761 tcggcgatat aggcgccagc aaccgcacct gtggcgccgg tgatgccggc cacgatgcgt 
     8821 ccggcgtaga ggatcgagat ctcgatcccg cgaaat 
//
