# Supplementary material for: A scalable platform to discover antimicrobials of ribosomal origin
Source: Nat Commun. 2022 Oct 17;13:6135. doi: 10.1038/s41467-022-33890-w (PMC9576775; doi:10.1038/s41467-022-33890-w)
Supplement: Supplementary file 5 — Supplementary Data 2 [file 41467_2022_33890_MOESM5_ESM.zip › Supplementary Data 2/6.gb]

LOCUS       pET28a\CrtE\B\I\T7\promtoer\and\terminator\with\spacers        8904 bp    DNA     circular     29-MAR-2016
SOURCE      
  ORGANISM  
COMMENT     This file is created by Vector NTI
            http://www.invitrogen.com/
COMMENT     ORIGDB|GenBank
COMMENT     VNTDATE|-11171271|
COMMENT     VNTDBDATE|-11171271|
COMMENT     LSOWNER|
COMMENT     VNTNAME|pET28a CrtE B I T7 promtoer and terminator with spacers|
COMMENT     VNTAUTHORNAME|Demo User|
COMMENT     Vector_NTI_Display_Data_(Do_Not_Edit!)
COMMENT     (SXF 
COMMENT      (CGexDoc "pET28a CrtE B I T7 promtoer and terminator with spacers" 0 8904 
COMMENT       (CDBMol 0 0 1 1 1 0 0 0 0 "" "" 0 0 0 0 (CObList) (CObList) (CObList) 
COMMENT        (CObList) -1 "") 
COMMENT       (CDocSetData 1 1 0 0 0 0 "MAIN" 1 1 1 1 0 0 1 1 0 1 10 10 4294967295 50 0 
COMMENT        1 0 (CHomObj 0 0 0 3 75) (CWordArray) (CWordArray) 
COMMENT        (CStringList "BsaI" "BbsI") (CStringList "atg" "gtg") 
COMMENT        (CStringList "taa" "tga" "tag") (CObList) 1 "{(0,1),2}" 0 0 "" 0 
COMMENT        4294967295 0 0 0 0 0 0 0 "MAIN" 0 0 30 0 
COMMENT        (CProteinMotifSearchObject 70 20 1 1 1 1 0 0 1 0 0 0 0 0)) 
COMMENT       (CMolPar 0 0 1 2763 2763 1 8904 0 0 0 0 0 0 0 0) (CStringList) 
COMMENT       (CStringList) (CObList) (COAPar 25 250 50 0 6 4 3 7) 
COMMENT       (COAPar 25 250 50 0 6 4 3 7) (COAPar 25 250 50 0 6 4 3 7) 
COMMENT       (CObList #0=(CRSite (CStringList) "BsaI" "ggtctc" 8 12 0 0 "") 
COMMENT        #1=(CRSite (CStringList) "BbsI" "gaagac" 9 13 4 6945 0 7305 0 7679 1 
COMMENT            8018 1 0 "")) 
COMMENT       (CObList 
COMMENT        #2=(CFSignal (CObList) "Adapter ATGG" 21 0 0 1 4 0 (CStringList) 
COMMENT            (CStringList) 1 1 1 1 "1..4") 
COMMENT        #3=(CFSignal (CObList) "T7 promoter" 30 0 0 5 21 0 (CStringList) 
COMMENT            (CStringList) 1 1 1 1 "5..21") 
COMMENT        #4=(CFSignal (CObList) "lac operator" 103 0 0 24 47 0 (CStringList) 
COMMENT            (CStringList) 1 1 1 1 "24..47") 
COMMENT        #5=(CFSignal (CObList) "Adapter CCCT" 21 0 0 441 444 0 (CStringList) 
COMMENT            (CStringList) 1 1 1 1 "441..444") 
COMMENT        #6=(CFSignal (CObList) "T7 terminator" 43 0 0 393 440 0 (CStringList) 
COMMENT            (CStringList) 1 1 1 1 "393..440") 
COMMENT        #7=(CFSignal (CObList) "Adapter AGCG" 21 0 0 3893 3896 0 (CStringList) 
COMMENT            (CStringList) 1 1 1 1 "3348..3351") 
COMMENT        #8=(CFSignal (CObList) "pET28a backbone" 21 0 0 3897 8904 0 
COMMENT            (CStringList) (CStringList) 1 1 1 1 "3352..8359") 
COMMENT        #9=(CFSignal (CObList) "T7 Promoter" 30 0 0 445 461 0 (CStringList) 
COMMENT            (CStringList) 1 1 1 1 "445..461") 
COMMENT        #10=(CFSignal (CObList) "lac operator" 103 0 0 464 487 0 (CStringList) 
COMMENT             (CStringList) 1 1 1 1 "464..487") 
COMMENT        #11=(CFSignal (CObList) "T7 Terminator" 43 0 0 3845 3892 0 (CStringList) 
COMMENT             (CStringList) 1 1 1 1 "2321..2368") 
COMMENT        #12=(CFSignal (CObList) "Lan2_Prec_WP_030242606.1" 4 0 0 86 388 0 
COMMENT             (CStringList) (CStringList) 1 1 1 1 "") 
COMMENT        #13=(CFSignal (CObList) "Lan2_WP_030242606.1" 4 0 0 502 3840 0 
COMMENT             (CStringList) (CStringList) 1 1 1 1 "")) (CObList) (CObList) 
COMMENT       (CObList) (CObList) (CObList) (CObList) 
COMMENT       (CTextView 0 
COMMENT        #14=(CGroupPar (CParagraph 0 (0 0) 1 2 0 0 180) 
COMMENT             (CObjectList 
COMMENT              #15=(CRefLinePar 
COMMENT                   (CLinePar (CParagraph 0 (0 0) 0 2 0 0 233) 
COMMENT                    "pET28a CrtE B I T7 promtoer and terminator with spacers" 2) 
COMMENT                   5 "" 0 4) 
COMMENT              #16=(CFolderPar 
COMMENT                   (CGroupPar (CParagraph 1 (0 0) 1 1 0 0 178) 
COMMENT                    (CObjectList 
COMMENT                     #17=(CLinePar (CParagraph 0 (0 0) 1 2 1 0 180) 
COMMENT                          "DNA 'pET28a CrtE B I T7 promtoer and terminator with spacers'" 
COMMENT                          1) 
COMMENT                     #18=(CLinePar (CParagraph 0 (0 0) 1 2 1 0 180) 
COMMENT                          "Local object" 1) 
COMMENT                     #19=(CLinePar (CParagraph 0 (0 0) 1 2 1 0 180) 
COMMENT                          "Created: 03/29/16 07:06PM" 1) 
COMMENT                     #20=(CLinePar (CParagraph 0 (0 0) 1 2 1 0 180) 
COMMENT                          "Last Modified: 03/29/16 07:06PM" 1) 
COMMENT                     #21=(CLinePar (CParagraph 0 (0 0) 1 2 1 0 180) 
COMMENT                          "length: 8904 bp" 1) 
COMMENT                     #22=(CLinePar (CParagraph 0 (0 0) 1 2 1 0 180) 
COMMENT                          "storage type: Basic" 1) 
COMMENT                     #23=(CLinePar (CParagraph 0 (0 0) 1 2 1 0 180) 
COMMENT                          "form: Circular" 1))) "General Description") 
COMMENT              #24=(CFolderPar 
COMMENT                   (CGroupPar (CParagraph 2 (0 0) 1 1 0 0 178) 
COMMENT                    (CObjectList 
COMMENT                     #25=(CLinePar (CParagraph 0 (0 0) 1 2 1 0 180) 
COMMENT                          "Original Source Database: GenBank" 1) 
COMMENT                     #26=(CLinePar (CParagraph 0 (0 0) 1 2 1 0 180) 
COMMENT                          "Modification Date in the Original DB: 29-MAR-2016" 1))) 
COMMENT                   "Standard Fields") 
COMMENT              #27=(CRefLinePar 
COMMENT                   (CLinePar (CParagraph 0 (0 0) 0 2 0 0 233) "Comments" 2) 1 "" 
COMMENT                   0 0) 
COMMENT              #28=(CFolderPar 
COMMENT                   (CGroupPar (CParagraph 8 (0 0) 1 2 0 0 178) (CObjectList)) 
COMMENT                   "Annotations") 
COMMENT              #29=(CFolderPar 
COMMENT                   (CGroupPar (CParagraph 12 (6 0) 1 1 0 0 178) 
COMMENT                    (CObjectList 
COMMENT                     #30=(CFolderPar 
COMMENT                          (CGroupPar (CParagraph 4 (7 4 0) 1 1 1 0 178) 
COMMENT                           (CObjectList 
COMMENT                            #31=(CFolderPar 
COMMENT                                 (CGroupPar 
COMMENT                                  (CParagraph 86 (3 #12# 0) 1 2 2 0 327) 
COMMENT                                  (CObjectList 
COMMENT                                   #32=(CLinePar 
COMMENT                                        (CParagraph 0 (0 0) 1 2 3 0 180) 
COMMENT                                        "Start: 86    End: 388 " 1))) 
COMMENT                                 "Lan2_Prec_WP_030242606.1") 
COMMENT                            #33=(CFolderPar 
COMMENT                                 (CGroupPar 
COMMENT                                  (CParagraph 502 (3 #13# 0) 1 2 2 0 327) 
COMMENT                                  (CObjectList 
COMMENT                                   #34=(CLinePar 
COMMENT                                        (CParagraph 0 (0 0) 1 2 3 0 180) 
COMMENT                                        "Start: 502   End: 3840" 1))) 
COMMENT                                 "Lan2_WP_030242606.1"))) "CDS (2 total)") 
COMMENT                     #35=(CFolderPar 
COMMENT                          (CGroupPar (CParagraph 21 (7 21 0) 1 1 1 0 178) 
COMMENT                           (CObjectList 
COMMENT                            #36=(CFolderPar 
COMMENT                                 (CGroupPar (CParagraph 1 (3 #2# 0) 1 2 2 0 194) 
COMMENT                                  (CObjectList 
COMMENT                                   #37=(CLinePar 
COMMENT                                        (CParagraph 0 (0 0) 1 2 3 0 180) 
COMMENT                                        "Start: 1     End: 4   " 1) 
COMMENT                                   #38=(CLinePar 
COMMENT                                        (CParagraph 0 (0 0) 1 2 3 0 180) 
COMMENT                                        "Original Location Description:" 1) 
COMMENT                                   #39=(CLinePar 
COMMENT                                        (CParagraph 0 (0 0) 1 2 3 0 180) 
COMMENT                                        "   1..4" 1))) "Adapter ATGG") 
COMMENT                            #40=(CFolderPar 
COMMENT                                 (CGroupPar 
COMMENT                                  (CParagraph 441 (3 #5# 0) 1 2 2 0 194) 
COMMENT                                  (CObjectList 
COMMENT                                   #41=(CLinePar 
COMMENT                                        (CParagraph 0 (0 0) 1 2 3 0 180) 
COMMENT                                        "Start: 441   End: 444 " 1) 
COMMENT                                   #42=(CLinePar 
COMMENT                                        (CParagraph 0 (0 0) 1 2 3 0 180) 
COMMENT                                        "Original Location Description:" 1) 
COMMENT                                   #43=(CLinePar 
COMMENT                                        (CParagraph 0 (0 0) 1 2 3 0 180) 
COMMENT                                        "   441..444" 1))) "Adapter CCCT") 
COMMENT                            #44=(CFolderPar 
COMMENT                                 (CGroupPar 
COMMENT                                  (CParagraph 3893 (3 #7# 0) 1 2 2 0 194) 
COMMENT                                  (CObjectList 
COMMENT                                   #45=(CLinePar 
COMMENT                                        (CParagraph 0 (0 0) 1 2 3 0 180) 
COMMENT                                        "Start: 3893  End: 3896" 1) 
COMMENT                                   #46=(CLinePar 
COMMENT                                        (CParagraph 0 (0 0) 1 2 3 0 180) 
COMMENT                                        "Original Location Description:" 1) 
COMMENT                                   #47=(CLinePar 
COMMENT                                        (CParagraph 0 (0 0) 1 2 3 0 180) 
COMMENT                                        "   3348..3351" 1))) "Adapter AGCG") 
COMMENT                            #48=(CFolderPar 
COMMENT                                 (CGroupPar 
COMMENT                                  (CParagraph 3897 (3 #8# 0) 1 2 2 0 194) 
COMMENT                                  (CObjectList 
COMMENT                                   #49=(CLinePar 
COMMENT                                        (CParagraph 0 (0 0) 1 2 3 0 180) 
COMMENT                                        "Start: 3897  End: 8904" 1) 
COMMENT                                   #50=(CLinePar 
COMMENT                                        (CParagraph 0 (0 0) 1 2 3 0 180) 
COMMENT                                        "Original Location Description:" 1) 
COMMENT                                   #51=(CLinePar 
COMMENT                                        (CParagraph 0 (0 0) 1 2 3 0 180) 
COMMENT                                        "   3352..8359" 1))) "pET28a backbone"))) 
COMMENT                          "Misc. Feature (4 total)") 
COMMENT                     #52=(CFolderPar 
COMMENT                          (CGroupPar (CParagraph 30 (7 30 0) 1 1 1 0 178) 
COMMENT                           (CObjectList 
COMMENT                            #53=(CFolderPar 
COMMENT                                 (CGroupPar (CParagraph 5 (3 #3# 0) 1 2 2 0 194) 
COMMENT                                  (CObjectList 
COMMENT                                   #54=(CLinePar 
COMMENT                                        (CParagraph 0 (0 0) 1 2 3 0 180) 
COMMENT                                        "Start: 5     End: 21  " 1) 
COMMENT                                   #55=(CLinePar 
COMMENT                                        (CParagraph 0 (0 0) 1 2 3 0 180) 
COMMENT                                        "Original Location Description:" 1) 
COMMENT                                   #56=(CLinePar 
COMMENT                                        (CParagraph 0 (0 0) 1 2 3 0 180) 
COMMENT                                        "   5..21" 1))) "T7 promoter") 
COMMENT                            #57=(CFolderPar 
COMMENT                                 (CGroupPar 
COMMENT                                  (CParagraph 445 (3 #9# 0) 1 2 2 0 194) 
COMMENT                                  (CObjectList 
COMMENT                                   #58=(CLinePar 
COMMENT                                        (CParagraph 0 (0 0) 1 2 3 0 180) 
COMMENT                                        "Start: 445   End: 461 " 1) 
COMMENT                                   #59=(CLinePar 
COMMENT                                        (CParagraph 0 (0 0) 1 2 3 0 180) 
COMMENT                                        "Original Location Description:" 1) 
COMMENT                                   #60=(CLinePar 
COMMENT                                        (CParagraph 0 (0 0) 1 2 3 0 180) 
COMMENT                                        "   445..461" 1))) "T7 Promoter"))) 
COMMENT                          "Promoter Prokaryotic (2 total)") 
COMMENT                     #61=(CFolderPar 
COMMENT                          (CGroupPar (CParagraph 43 (7 43 0) 1 1 1 0 178) 
COMMENT                           (CObjectList 
COMMENT                            #62=(CFolderPar 
COMMENT                                 (CGroupPar 
COMMENT                                  (CParagraph 393 (3 #6# 0) 1 2 2 0 194) 
COMMENT                                  (CObjectList 
COMMENT                                   #63=(CLinePar 
COMMENT                                        (CParagraph 0 (0 0) 1 2 3 0 180) 
COMMENT                                        "Start: 393   End: 440 " 1) 
COMMENT                                   #64=(CLinePar 
COMMENT                                        (CParagraph 0 (0 0) 1 2 3 0 180) 
COMMENT                                        "Original Location Description:" 1) 
COMMENT                                   #65=(CLinePar 
COMMENT                                        (CParagraph 0 (0 0) 1 2 3 0 180) 
COMMENT                                        "   393..440" 1))) "T7 terminator") 
COMMENT                            #66=(CFolderPar 
COMMENT                                 (CGroupPar 
COMMENT                                  (CParagraph 3845 (3 #11# 0) 1 2 2 0 194) 
COMMENT                                  (CObjectList 
COMMENT                                   #67=(CLinePar 
COMMENT                                        (CParagraph 0 (0 0) 1 2 3 0 180) 
COMMENT                                        "Start: 3845  End: 3892" 1) 
COMMENT                                   #68=(CLinePar 
COMMENT                                        (CParagraph 0 (0 0) 1 2 3 0 180) 
COMMENT                                        "Original Location Description:" 1) 
COMMENT                                   #69=(CLinePar 
COMMENT                                        (CParagraph 0 (0 0) 1 2 3 0 180) 
COMMENT                                        "   2321..2368" 1))) "T7 Terminator"))) 
COMMENT                          "Terminator (2 total)") 
COMMENT                     #70=(CFolderPar 
COMMENT                          (CGroupPar (CParagraph 103 (7 103 0) 1 1 1 0 178) 
COMMENT                           (CObjectList 
COMMENT                            #71=(CFolderPar 
COMMENT                                 (CGroupPar 
COMMENT                                  (CParagraph 24 (3 #4# 0) 1 2 2 0 194) 
COMMENT                                  (CObjectList 
COMMENT                                   #72=(CLinePar 
COMMENT                                        (CParagraph 0 (0 0) 1 2 3 0 180) 
COMMENT                                        "Start: 24    End: 47  " 1) 
COMMENT                                   #73=(CLinePar 
COMMENT                                        (CParagraph 0 (0 0) 1 2 3 0 180) 
COMMENT                                        "Original Location Description:" 1) 
COMMENT                                   #74=(CLinePar 
COMMENT                                        (CParagraph 0 (0 0) 1 2 3 0 180) 
COMMENT                                        "   24..47" 1))) "lac operator") 
COMMENT                            #75=(CFolderPar 
COMMENT                                 (CGroupPar 
COMMENT                                  (CParagraph 464 (3 #10# 0) 1 2 2 0 194) 
COMMENT                                  (CObjectList 
COMMENT                                   #76=(CLinePar 
COMMENT                                        (CParagraph 0 (0 0) 1 2 3 0 180) 
COMMENT                                        "Start: 464   End: 487 " 1) 
COMMENT                                   #77=(CLinePar 
COMMENT                                        (CParagraph 0 (0 0) 1 2 3 0 180) 
COMMENT                                        "Original Location Description:" 1) 
COMMENT                                   #78=(CLinePar 
COMMENT                                        (CParagraph 0 (0 0) 1 2 3 0 180) 
COMMENT                                        "   464..487" 1))) "lac operator"))) 
COMMENT                          "Operon (2 total)"))) "Feature Map") 
COMMENT              #79=(CFolderPar 
COMMENT                   (CGroupPar (CParagraph 13 (0 0) 1 1 0 0 178) 
COMMENT                    (CObjectList 
COMMENT                     #80=(CRSFolderPar 
COMMENT                          (CFolderPar 
COMMENT                           (CGroupPar (CParagraph 100465144 (8 0) 1 1 1 0 178) 
COMMENT                            (CObjectList 
COMMENT                             #81=(CGroupPar 
COMMENT                                  (CParagraph 0 (10 #1# 0) 1 2 2 0 180) 
COMMENT                                  (CObjectList 
COMMENT                                   #82=(CLinePar 
COMMENT                                        (CParagraph 0 (1 #1# 1) 1 2 2 0 191) 
COMMENT                                        " N1: 6945 " 1) 
COMMENT                                   #83=(CLinePar 
COMMENT                                        (CParagraph 0 (1 #1# 2) 1 2 2 0 191) 
COMMENT                                        " N2: 7305 " 1) 
COMMENT                                   #84=(CLinePar 
COMMENT                                        (CParagraph 0 (1 #1# 3) 1 2 2 0 191) 
COMMENT                                        " N3: 7679 (on complementary strand)" 1) 
COMMENT                                   #85=(CLinePar 
COMMENT                                        (CParagraph 0 (1 #1# 4) 1 2 2 0 191) 
COMMENT                                        " N4: 8018 (on complementary strand)" 1))))) 
COMMENT                           "BbsI: 4 sites") 8 12 "GAAGACNNNNNNN" "CTTCTGNNNNNNN") 
COMMENT                     #86=(CRSFolderPar 
COMMENT                          (CFolderPar 
COMMENT                           (CGroupPar (CParagraph 100465368 (8 0) 1 1 1 0 178) 
COMMENT                            (CObjectList)) "BsaI: 0 sites") 7 11 "GGTCTCNNNNNN" 
COMMENT                          "CCAGAGNNNNNN"))) "Restriction/Methylation Map")))) 
COMMENT       (CGraphView 
COMMENT        (CWStyleSheet 
COMMENT         (CObjectList 
COMMENT          #87=(CWidgetStyle "RSite Label" 1 (LOGPEN 0 0 13408563) 1 0 1 
COMMENT               (LOGFONT 0 0 0 0 400 0 0 0 0 3 2 1 18 "Georgia") 0.555556 0 1 5 
COMMENT               "@N (@S)" 0) 
COMMENT          #88=(CWidgetStyle "Signal Label" 1 (LOGPEN 0 0 0) 1 0 1 
COMMENT               (LOGFONT 0 0 0 0 700 0 0 0 0 3 2 1 34 "Arial") 0.666667 0 1 1 
COMMENT               "@N" 0) 
COMMENT          #89=(CWidgetStyle "Molecule Label 2" 0 0 1 
COMMENT               (LOGFONT 0 0 0 0 400 0 0 0 0 3 2 1 18 "Georgia") 0.555556 0 1 16 
COMMENT               "@L bp" 0) 
COMMENT          #90=(CWidgetStyle "Molecule Label 1" 0 0 1 
COMMENT               (LOGFONT 0 0 0 0 400 0 0 0 0 3 2 1 34 "Verdana") 0.833333 0 1 1 
COMMENT               "@N" 0) 
COMMENT          #91=(CWidgetStyle "Shape 3" 1 (LOGPEN 0 0 3355545) 1 1 
COMMENT               (LOGBRUSH 0 6724095 0) 0 0 1 (LOGSHAPE 9 1 0.8 1.8 0)) 
COMMENT          #92=(CWidgetStyle "Shape 1" 1 (LOGPEN 0 0 6723840) 1 1 
COMMENT               (LOGBRUSH 0 10079334 0) 0 0 1 (LOGSHAPE 9 1 0.8 1.8 0)) 
COMMENT          #93=(CWidgetStyle "Axis" 1 (LOGPEN 0 0 10079436) 2 1 
COMMENT               (LOGBRUSH 0 13434879 0) 0 0 1 (LOGSHAPE 10 1 0 0 0)) 
COMMENT          #94=(CWidgetStyle "Line 2" 1 (LOGPEN 0 0 6723840) 8 0 0 0 1 
COMMENT               (LOGSHAPE 1 1.9 0 0 0)) 
COMMENT          #95=(CWidgetStyle "RSite" 1 (LOGPEN 0 0 10053171) 8 0 0 0 1 
COMMENT               (LOGSHAPE 1 1.9 0 0 0)) 
COMMENT          #96=(CWidgetStyle "Short Signal" 1 (LOGPEN 0 0 13395507) 10 0 0 0 1 
COMMENT               (LOGSHAPE 1 1.9 0 0 0)) 
COMMENT          #97=(CWidgetStyle "Uniq RSite Label" 1 (LOGPEN 0 0 153) 1 0 1 
COMMENT               (LOGFONT 0 0 0 0 400 0 0 0 0 3 2 1 18 "Georgia") 0.555556 128 1 5 
COMMENT               "@N (@S)" 0) 
COMMENT          #98=(CWidgetStyle "Vanilla" 1 (LOGPEN 0 0 0) 1 1 
COMMENT               (LOGBRUSH 0 16777215 0) 1 
COMMENT               (LOGFONT 0 0 0 0 400 0 0 0 0 7 48 2 18 "Times New Roman") 0.8 0 1 
COMMENT               2 "?" 0) 
COMMENT          #99=(CWidgetStyle "Mark 1" 0 0 1 
COMMENT               (LOGFONT 0 0 0 0 400 0 0 0 2 7 48 2 2 "Windings") 0.7 0 1 2 "?" 0) 
COMMENT          #100=(CWidgetStyle "Motif Label" 1 (LOGPEN 0 0 16744512) 1 0 1 
COMMENT                (LOGFONT 0 0 0 0 400 0 0 0 0 3 2 1 34 "Arial") 0.611111 8388608 
COMMENT                1 65535 "@N (@H)" 0) 
COMMENT          #101=(CWidgetStyle "Fragment Label 2" 1 (LOGPEN 0 0 0) 1 0 1 
COMMENT                (LOGFONT 0 0 0 0 400 0 0 0 0 3 2 1 49 "Courier New") 1.05 0 1 48 
COMMENT                "@F bp (molecule @L bp)" 0) 
COMMENT          #102=(CWidgetStyle "Fragment Label 1" 1 (LOGPEN 0 0 0) 1 0 1 
COMMENT                (LOGFONT 0 0 0 0 400 0 0 0 0 3 2 1 34 "Arial") 0.91 0 1 1 
COMMENT                "Fragment of @N" 0) 
COMMENT          #103=(CWidgetStyle "Shape 4" 1 (LOGPEN 0 0 0) 1 1 
COMMENT                (LOGBRUSH 2 8388608 5) 0 0 0) 
COMMENT          #104=(CWidgetStyle "Shape 2" 1 (LOGPEN 0 0 0) 1 1 (LOGBRUSH 0 128 0) 0 
COMMENT                0 0) 
COMMENT          #105=(CWidgetStyle "Shape 0" 1 (LOGPEN 0 0 0) 1 1 (LOGBRUSH 0 0 0) 0 0 
COMMENT                0) 
COMMENT          #106=(CWidgetStyle "ORF" 1 (LOGPEN 0 0 16384) 8 0 0 0 1 
COMMENT                (LOGSHAPE 7 0.2 3.41182 2.86186 0.609808)) 
COMMENT          #107=(CWidgetStyle "Line 4" 1 (LOGPEN 0 0 32768) 8 0 0 0 0) 
COMMENT          #108=(CWidgetStyle "Line 3" 1 (LOGPEN 0 0 16711680) 8 0 0 0 0) 
COMMENT          #109=(CWidgetStyle "Line 1" 1 (LOGPEN 0 0 16711680) 1 0 0 0 0) 
COMMENT          #110=(CWidgetStyle "Short Promoter" 1 (LOGPEN 0 0 128) 6 0 0 0 0) 
COMMENT          #111=(CWidgetStyle "Motif" 1 (LOGPEN 0 0 0) 1 0 0 0 0) 
COMMENT          #112=(CWidgetStyle "Line 0" 1 (LOGPEN 0 0 0) 8 0 0 0 0) 
COMMENT          #113=(CWidgetStyle "Void" 0 0 0 0 0) 
COMMENT          #114=(CWidgetStyle "General Label" 1 (LOGPEN 0 0 0) 1 0 1 
COMMENT                (LOGFONT 0 0 0 0 400 0 0 0 0 3 2 1 18 "Times New Roman") 0.91 0 
COMMENT                1 3 "@T @N " 0) 
COMMENT          #115=(CWidgetStyle "Position" 1 (LOGPEN 0 0 0) 1 0 0 0 0) 
COMMENT          #116=(CWidgetStyle "Annotation" 0 0 1 
COMMENT                (LOGFONT 0 0 0 0 400 0 0 0 0 3 2 1 18 "Times New Roman") 0.91 0 
COMMENT                0 0) 
COMMENT          #117=(CWidgetStyle "Position Label" 1 (LOGPEN 0 0 8388608) 1 0 1 
COMMENT                (LOGFONT 0 0 0 0 400 0 1 0 0 3 2 1 34 "Arial") 0.63 8388608 1 1 
COMMENT                "@N" 0) 
COMMENT          #118=(CWidgetStyle "Range" 1 (LOGPEN 0 0 0) 1 1 
COMMENT                (LOGBRUSH 0 16777215 0) 0 0 0) 
COMMENT          #119=(CWidgetStyle "Range Label" 1 (LOGPEN 0 0 8388608) 1 0 1 
COMMENT                (LOGFONT 0 0 0 0 400 0 1 0 0 3 2 1 34 "Arial") 0.63 8388608 1 1 
COMMENT                "@N" 0) 
COMMENT          #120=(CWidgetStyle "ORF Label" 1 (LOGPEN 0 0 49216) 1 0 1 
COMMENT                (LOGFONT 0 0 0 0 400 0 0 0 0 3 2 1 18 "Times New Roman") 
COMMENT                0.611111 0 1 65535 "@N" 0) 
COMMENT          #121=(CWidgetStyle "CDS Label" 1 (LOGPEN 0 0 4227264) 1 0 1 
COMMENT                (LOGFONT 0 0 0 0 400 0 0 0 0 3 2 1 34 "Arial") 0.555556 255 1 1 
COMMENT                "@N" 0) 
COMMENT          #122=(CWidgetStyle "Shape 5" 1 (LOGPEN 0 0 0) 3 1 
COMMENT                (LOGBRUSH 0 16777113 0) 1 
COMMENT                (LOGFONT 0 0 0 0 400 0 0 0 0 7 48 2 50 "Arial") 0.9 0 0 1 
COMMENT                (LOGSHAPE 9 1 0.8 1.8 0)) 
COMMENT          #123=(CWidgetStyle "CDS" 1 (LOGPEN 0 0 0) 1 1 (LOGBRUSH 2 39423 3) 0 0 
COMMENT                1 (LOGSHAPE 9 1 0.8 1.8 0)) 
COMMENT          #124=(CWidgetStyle "Label 2" 1 (LOGPEN 0 0 4227264) 1 0 1 
COMMENT                (LOGFONT 0 0 0 0 400 0 0 0 0 3 2 1 34 "Arial") 0.944444 8388608 
COMMENT                1 1 "@N" 0) 
COMMENT          #125=(CWidgetStyle "Label 3" 1 (LOGPEN 0 0 8421376) 1 0 1 
COMMENT                (LOGFONT 0 0 0 0 700 255 0 0 0 3 2 1 34 "Arial") 0.833333 255 1 
COMMENT                5 "@N (@S)" 0) 
COMMENT          #126=(CWidgetStyle "Label 4" 1 (LOGPEN 0 0 8437824) 1 0 1 
COMMENT                (LOGFONT 0 0 0 0 400 0 0 0 0 3 2 1 34 "Arial") 0.722222 0 1 5 
COMMENT                "@N (@S)" 0)) 0.164644 1.74233 0.164644 2.53336 
COMMENT         (70 (CShapeMapEntry 0 "Unique RSite" 1 "Uniq RSite Label") 67 
COMMENT          (CShapeMapEntry 0 "ORF" 0 "ORF Label")) 40.0378 40.0378 39 39 0.1 
COMMENT         -6293) 1 1 0 1 1 
COMMENT        (mapper: 22.739 -19.7027 40.0378 40.0378 0.01 10 -1 8904 8904 1 0 0) 
COMMENT        #127=(CGroupWidget (CWidget 0 (0 0) 1 2 0 0 Nil -740 100) 
COMMENT              (CObjectList 
COMMENT               #128=(CGroupWidget (CWidget 1 (0 0) 1 2 0 0 Nil -389 100) 
COMMENT                     (CObjectList 
COMMENT                      #129=(CAxis 
COMMENT                            (CWideLine 
COMMENT                             (CWidget 0 (0 0) 1 2 0 0 #93# 100586652 0) 
COMMENT                             (LOGPEN 0 0 10079436) 2 (LOGBRUSH 0 13434879 0) 1 
COMMENT                             6.27489 6.27289 1 0.0214037) 0.0704536) 
COMMENT                      #130=(CLabel 
COMMENT                            (CWidget 1001 (0 0) 1 2 0 0 #90# 465640156 100) 
COMMENT                            (LOGPEN 0 0 13408563) 1 
COMMENT                            (LOGFONT 58 22 0 0 400 0 0 0 0 3 2 1 34 "Verdana") 
COMMENT                            1.74233 0.833333 0 
COMMENT                            "pET28a CrtE B I T7 promtoer and terminator with spacers" 
COMMENT                            "@N" 1 0 0.871165 0 -10 33.0438 1.47361 Nil) 
COMMENT                      #131=(CLabel 
COMMENT                            (CWidget 1002 (0 0) 1 2 0 0 #89# 452270976 100) 
COMMENT                            (LOGPEN 0 0 0) 1 
COMMENT                            (LOGFONT 38 14 0 0 400 0 0 0 0 3 2 1 18 "Georgia") 
COMMENT                            1.74233 0.555556 0 "8904 bp" "@L bp" 16 0 -0.871165 
COMMENT                            0 -10.8 3.04712 0.974079 Nil)) (CObjectList)) 
COMMENT               #132=(CGroupWidget (CWidget 10 (6 0) 1 2 0 0 Nil 1836020336 100) 
COMMENT                     (CObjectList 
COMMENT                      #133=(CGroupWidget 
COMMENT                            (CWidget 4 (7 4 0) 1 2 0 0 Nil -1297 100) 
COMMENT                            (CObjectList 
COMMENT                             #134=(CWideArrow 
COMMENT                                   (CWideLine 
COMMENT                                    (CWidget 0 (3 #12# 0) 1 2 0 0 #91# 0 100) 
COMMENT                                    (LOGPEN 0 0 3355545) 1 
COMMENT                                    (LOGBRUSH 0 6724095 0) 1 5.99983 6.2133 1 
COMMENT                                    0.082322) 0.8 1.8 0) 
COMMENT                             #135=(CLabel 
COMMENT                                   (CWidget 0 (0 0) 1 2 0 0 #88# 467475128 100) 
COMMENT                                   (LOGPEN 0 0 0) 1 
COMMENT                                   (LOGFONT 46 17 0 0 700 0 0 0 0 3 2 1 34 
COMMENT                                    "Arial") 1.74233 0.666667 0 
COMMENT                                   "Lan2 Prec WP 030242606.1" "@N" 1 12.4062 
COMMENT                                   12.1963 0 -10 10.615 1.07399 #134#) 
COMMENT                             #136=(CWideArrow 
COMMENT                                   (CWideLine 
COMMENT                                    (CWidget 0 (3 #13# 0) 1 2 0 0 #91# 0 100) 
COMMENT                                    (LOGPEN 0 0 3355545) 1 
COMMENT                                    (LOGBRUSH 0 6724095 0) 1 3.56777 5.92021 1 
COMMENT                                    0.082322) 0.8 1.8 0) 
COMMENT                             #137=(CLabel (CWidget 0 (0 0) 1 2 0 0 #88# 0 100) 
COMMENT                                   (LOGPEN 0 0 0) 1 
COMMENT                                   (LOGFONT 46 17 0 0 700 0 0 0 0 3 2 1 34 
COMMENT                                    "Arial") 1.74233 0.666667 0 
COMMENT                                   "Lan2 WP 030242606.1" "@N" 1 18.3535 0 0 -10 
COMMENT                                   8.5669 1.07399 #136#)) (CObjectList)) 
COMMENT                      #138=(CGroupWidget 
COMMENT                            (CWidget 21 (7 21 0) 1 2 0 0 Nil 1866932325 100) 
COMMENT                            (CObjectList 
COMMENT                             #139=(CScratch 
COMMENT                                   (CWidget 0 (3 #2# 0) 1 2 0 0 #96# 1 100) 
COMMENT                                   (LOGPEN 0 8 13395507) 10 1 6.27319 1.9 
COMMENT                                   0.082322 1) 
COMMENT                             #140=(CLabel 
COMMENT                                   (CWidget 0 (0 0) 1 2 0 0 #88# 461969940 100) 
COMMENT                                   (LOGPEN 0 0 0) 1 
COMMENT                                   (LOGFONT 46 17 0 0 700 0 0 0 0 3 2 1 34 
COMMENT                                    "Arial") 1.74233 0.666667 0 "Adapter ATGG" 
COMMENT                                   "@N" 1 4.45535 17.4233 0 -10 5.86945 1.07399 
COMMENT                                   #139#) 
COMMENT                             #141=(CScratch 
COMMENT                                   (CWidget 0 (3 #5# 0) 1 2 0 0 #96# 1 100) 
COMMENT                                   (LOGPEN 0 8 13395507) 10 1 5.96319 1.9 
COMMENT                                   0.082322 1) 
COMMENT                             #142=(CLabel 
COMMENT                                   (CWidget 0 (0 0) 1 2 0 0 #88# 458299948 100) 
COMMENT                                   (LOGPEN 0 0 0) 1 
COMMENT                                   (LOGFONT 46 17 0 0 700 0 0 0 0 3 2 1 34 
COMMENT                                    "Arial") 1.74233 0.666667 0 "Adapter CCCT" 
COMMENT                                   "@N" 1 13.935 8.71165 0 -10 5.86945 1.07399 
COMMENT                                   #141#) 
COMMENT                             #143=(CScratch 
COMMENT                                   (CWidget 0 (3 #7# 0) 1 2 0 0 #96# 0 100) 
COMMENT                                   (LOGPEN 0 8 13395507) 10 1 3.53113 1.9 
COMMENT                                   0.082322 1) 
COMMENT                             #144=(CLabel 
COMMENT                                   (CWidget 0 (0 0) 1 2 0 0 #88# 456464960 100) 
COMMENT                                   (LOGPEN 0 0 0) 1 
COMMENT                                   (LOGFONT 46 17 0 0 700 0 0 0 0 3 2 1 34 
COMMENT                                    "Arial") 1.74233 0.666667 0 "Adapter AGCG" 
COMMENT                                   "@N" 1 9.28032 -13.9386 0 -10 5.96936 1.07399 
COMMENT                                   #143#) 
COMMENT                             #145=(CWideArrow 
COMMENT                                   (CWideLine 
COMMENT                                    (CWidget 0 (3 #8# 0) 1 2 0 0 #92# 0 100) 
COMMENT                                    (LOGPEN 0 0 6723840) 1 
COMMENT                                    (LOGBRUSH 0 10079334 0) 0.835356 6.27319 
COMMENT                                    3.52831 1 0.082322) 0.8 1.8 0) 
COMMENT                             #146=(CLabel (CWidget 0 (0 0) 1 2 0 0 #88# 0 100) 
COMMENT                                   (LOGPEN 0 0 0) 1 
COMMENT                                   (LOGFONT 46 17 0 0 700 0 0 0 0 3 2 1 34 
COMMENT                                    "Arial") 1.74233 0.666667 0 
COMMENT                                   "pET28a backbone" "@N" 1 -17.4325 -1.74233 0 
COMMENT                                   -10 7.0933 1.07399 #145#)) (CObjectList)) 
COMMENT                      #147=(CGroupWidget 
COMMENT                            (CWidget 30 (7 30 0) 1 2 0 0 Nil -459 100) 
COMMENT                            (CObjectList 
COMMENT                             #148=(CPromoterArrow 
COMMENT                                   (CLine 
COMMENT                                    (CWidget 0 (3 #3# 0) 1 2 0 0 #110# 0 100) 
COMMENT                                    (LOGPEN 0 4 128) 6 1.16464 6.1831 6.27037) 
COMMENT                                   0.4 0.082322 1.08464 1.8 1.8 0) 
COMMENT                             #149=(CLabel (CWidget 0 (0 0) 1 2 0 0 #88# 0 100) 
COMMENT                                   (LOGPEN 0 0 0) 1 
COMMENT                                   (LOGFONT 46 17 0 0 700 0 0 0 0 3 2 1 34 
COMMENT                                    "Arial") 1.74233 0.666667 0 "T7 promoter" 
COMMENT                                   "@N" 1 4.36269 13.9386 0 -10 4.9703 1.07399 
COMMENT                                   #148#) 
COMMENT                             #150=(CPromoterArrow 
COMMENT                                   (CLine 
COMMENT                                    (CWidget 0 (3 #9# 0) 1 2 0 0 #110# 0 100) 
COMMENT                                    (LOGPEN 0 4 128) 6 1.16464 5.8731 5.96037) 
COMMENT                                   0.4 0.082322 1.08464 1.8 1.8 0) 
COMMENT                             #151=(CLabel 
COMMENT                                   (CWidget 0 (0 0) 1 2 0 0 #88# 454629988 100) 
COMMENT                                   (LOGPEN 0 0 0) 1 
COMMENT                                   (LOGFONT 46 17 0 0 700 0 0 0 0 3 2 1 34 
COMMENT                                    "Arial") 1.74233 0.666667 0 "T7 Promoter" 
COMMENT                                   "@N" 1 15.4003 5.22699 0 -10 5.02026 1.07399 
COMMENT                                   #150#)) (CObjectList)) 
COMMENT                      #152=(CGroupWidget 
COMMENT                            (CWidget 43 (7 43 0) 1 2 0 0 Nil -530 100) 
COMMENT                            (CObjectList 
COMMENT                             #153=(CScratch 
COMMENT                                   (CWidget 0 (3 #6# 0) 1 2 0 0 #96# 1 100) 
COMMENT                                   (LOGPEN 0 8 13395507) 10 1 5.99701 1.9 
COMMENT                                   0.082322 1) 
COMMENT                             #154=(CLabel 
COMMENT                                   (CWidget 0 (0 0) 1 2 0 0 #88# 446766076 100) 
COMMENT                                   (LOGPEN 0 0 0) 1 
COMMENT                                   (LOGFONT 46 17 0 0 700 0 0 0 0 3 2 1 34 
COMMENT                                    "Arial") 1.74233 0.666667 0 "T7 terminator" 
COMMENT                                   "@N" 1 12.0848 10.454 0 -10 5.41988 1.07399 
COMMENT                                   #153#) 
COMMENT                             #155=(CScratch 
COMMENT                                   (CWidget 0 (3 #11# 0) 1 2 0 0 #96# 1 100) 
COMMENT                                   (LOGPEN 0 8 13395507) 10 1 3.56495 1.9 
COMMENT                                   0.082322 1) 
COMMENT                             #156=(CLabel 
COMMENT                                   (CWidget 0 (0 0) 1 2 0 0 #88# 441260840 100) 
COMMENT                                   (LOGPEN 0 0 0) 1 
COMMENT                                   (LOGFONT 46 17 0 0 700 0 0 0 0 3 2 1 34 
COMMENT                                    "Arial") 1.74233 0.666667 0 "T7 Terminator" 
COMMENT                                   "@N" 1 9.56622 -12.1963 0 -10 5.64467 1.07399 
COMMENT                                   #155#)) (CObjectList)) 
COMMENT                      #157=(CGroupWidget 
COMMENT                            (CWidget 103 (7 103 0) 1 2 0 0 Nil -598 100) 
COMMENT                            (CObjectList 
COMMENT                             #158=(CScratch 
COMMENT                                   (CWidget 0 (3 #4# 0) 1 2 0 0 #96# 0 100) 
COMMENT                                   (LOGPEN 0 8 13395507) 10 1 6.25698 1.9 
COMMENT                                   0.082322 1) 
COMMENT                             #159=(CLabel 
COMMENT                                   (CWidget 0 (0 0) 1 2 0 0 #88# 460134920 100) 
COMMENT                                   (LOGPEN 0 0 0) 1 
COMMENT                                   (LOGFONT 46 17 0 0 700 0 0 0 0 3 2 1 34 
COMMENT                                    "Arial") 1.74233 0.666667 0 "lac operator" 
COMMENT                                   "@N" 1 3.9968 15.681 0 -10 4.84542 1.07399 
COMMENT                                   #158#) 
COMMENT                             #160=(CScratch 
COMMENT                                   (CWidget 0 (3 #10# 0) 1 2 0 0 #96# 1 100) 
COMMENT                                   (LOGPEN 0 8 13395507) 10 1 5.94699 1.9 
COMMENT                                   0.082322 1) 
COMMENT                             #161=(CLabel (CWidget 0 (0 0) 1 2 0 0 #88# 0 100) 
COMMENT                                   (LOGPEN 0 0 0) 1 
COMMENT                                   (LOGFONT 46 17 0 0 700 0 0 0 0 3 2 1 34 
COMMENT                                    "Arial") 1.74233 0.666667 0 "lac operator" 
COMMENT                                   "@N" 1 14.5475 6.96932 0 -10 4.84542 1.07399 
COMMENT                                   #160#)) (CObjectList))) (CObjectList)) 
COMMENT               #162=(CGroupWidget (CWidget 11 (8 0) 1 2 0 0 Nil 1869422711 100) 
COMMENT                     (CObjectList 
COMMENT                      #163=(CGroupWidget 
COMMENT                            (CWidget 4 (10 #1# 0) 1 2 0 0 Nil -738 100) 
COMMENT                            (CObjectList 
COMMENT                             #164=(CScratch 
COMMENT                                   (CWidget 1 (1 #1# 1) 1 2 0 0 #95# 1 100) 
COMMENT                                   (LOGPEN 0 6 10053171) 8 1 1.38089 1.9 
COMMENT                                   0.082322 1) 
COMMENT                             #165=(CLabel 
COMMENT                                   (CWidget 0 (0 0) 1 2 0 0 #87# 268730756 100) 
COMMENT                                   (LOGPEN 0 0 13408563) 1 
COMMENT                                   (LOGFONT 38 14 0 0 400 0 0 0 0 3 2 1 18 
COMMENT                                    "Georgia") 1.74233 0.555556 0 
COMMENT                                   "{\\i Bbs}I (6945)" "@N (@S)" 5 -15.5247 
COMMENT                                   1.74233 0 -10 4.34589 0.974079 #164#) 
COMMENT                             #166=(CScratch 
COMMENT                                   (CWidget 2 (1 #1# 2) 1 2 0 0 #95# 0 100) 
COMMENT                                   (LOGPEN 0 6 10053171) 8 1 1.12726 1.9 
COMMENT                                   0.082322 1) 
COMMENT                             #167=(CLabel (CWidget 0 (0 0) 1 2 0 0 #87# 0 100) 
COMMENT                                   (LOGPEN 0 0 13408563) 1 
COMMENT                                   (LOGFONT 38 14 0 0 400 0 0 0 0 3 2 1 18 
COMMENT                                    "Georgia") 1.74233 0.555556 0 
COMMENT                                   "{\\i Bbs}I (7305)" "@N (@S)" 5 -14.7295 
COMMENT                                   5.22699 0 -10 4.34589 0.974079 #166#) 
COMMENT                             #168=(CScratch 
COMMENT                                   (CWidget 3 (1 #1# 3) 1 2 0 0 #95# 0 100) 
COMMENT                                   (LOGPEN 0 6 10053171) 8 1 0.863761 1.9 
COMMENT                                   0.082322 1) 
COMMENT                             #169=(CLabel 
COMMENT                                   (CWidget 0 (0 0) 1 2 0 0 #87# 469310084 100) 
COMMENT                                   (LOGPEN 0 0 13408563) 1 
COMMENT                                   (LOGFONT 38 14 0 0 400 0 0 0 0 3 2 1 18 
COMMENT                                    "Georgia") 1.74233 0.555556 0 
COMMENT                                   "{\\i Bbs}I (7679)" "@N (@S)" 5 -12.7937 
COMMENT                                   8.71165 0 -10 4.27096 0.974079 #168#) 
COMMENT                             #170=(CScratch 
COMMENT                                   (CWidget 4 (1 #1# 4) 1 2 0 0 #95# 0 100) 
COMMENT                                   (LOGPEN 0 6 10053171) 8 1 0.624923 1.9 
COMMENT                                   0.082322 1) 
COMMENT                             #171=(CLabel 
COMMENT                                   (CWidget 0 (0 0) 1 2 0 0 #87# 463805168 100) 
COMMENT                                   (LOGPEN 0 0 13408563) 1 
COMMENT                                   (LOGFONT 38 14 0 0 400 0 0 0 0 3 2 1 18 
COMMENT                                    "Georgia") 1.74233 0.555556 0 
COMMENT                                   "{\\i Bbs}I (8018)" "@N (@S)" 5 -11.1962 
COMMENT                                   10.454 0 -10 4.27096 0.974079 #170#)) 
COMMENT                            (CObjectList))) (CObjectList)) 
COMMENT               #172=(CGroupWidget (CWidget 14 (16 0) 1 2 0 0 Nil 1868701806 100) 
COMMENT                     (CObjectList) (CObjectList)) 
COMMENT               #173=(CGroupWidget (CWidget 12 (0 0) 1 2 0 0 Nil 1701672291 100) 
COMMENT                     (CObjectList) (CObjectList))) (CObjectList))) 
COMMENT       (CSeqView 10 10 (CObjectList) (CObList) 1 (CObList)) (CObList) 87462704 
COMMENT       (CStringList) 2082602632 0 (CObList)))
FEATURES             Location/Qualifiers
     misc_feature    1..4
                     /vntifkey="21"
                     /label=Adapter\ATGG
     promoter        5..21
                     /vntifkey="30"
                     /label=T7\promoter
     operon          24..47
                     /vntifkey="103"
                     /label=lac\operator
     misc_feature    441..444
                     /vntifkey="21"
                     /label=Adapter\CCCT
     terminator      393..440
                     /vntifkey="43"
                     /label=T7\terminator
     misc_feature    3893..3896
                     /vntifkey="21"
                     /label=Adapter\AGCG
     misc_feature    3897..8904
                     /vntifkey="21"
                     /label=pET28a\backbone
     promoter        445..461
                     /vntifkey="30"
                     /label=T7\Promoter
     operon          464..487
                     /vntifkey="103"
                     /label=lac\operator
     terminator      3845..3892
                     /vntifkey="43"
                     /label=T7\Terminator
     CDS             86..388
                     /vntifkey="4"
                     /label=Lan2_Prec_WP_030242606.1
     CDS             502..3840
                     /vntifkey="4"
                     /label=Lan2_WP_030242606.1
BASE COUNT     1951 a      2336 c      2418 g      2199 t 
ORIGIN
        1 atggtaatac gactcactat aggggaattg tgagcggata acaattccaa ggagatatac 
       61 aatgcaccac caccaccacc acgcaatgca accaacggcg gaacaggtac gtgctttaaa 
      121 agatgaggat tttcgtctga ctttggggca aggtcaccaa gtgcatcccg caggtgaacc 
      181 ggcggatgaa gtttatgtta ctggtgcggt gcaggcgtcg acgtgtggcg gctggtcgtc 
      241 ttgtggctcg gtgtgtagct tttaaagagt caacttcacc acatatgctg tctctggcac 
      301 gtggatggtt tagaggaatc agattcaagt ctggttaacc atcaaacagg tcttgagtct 
      361 aaaattgtcg tctcctgcgt acgagatgcg gtctagcata accccttggg gcctctaaac 
      421 gggtcttgag gggttttttg cccttaatac gactcactat aggggaattg tgagcggata 
      481 acaattccaa ggagatatac aatggttgac gctagtcatt ttcttcgtgc cgccgctcgt 
      541 gccgttccac tgcatgcacg cggccgcgcc gctcctgatg gcactggccc acatagcgaa 
      601 gcggcaggat tagccgaacg tgcagcacgt gctgcgcgta aattggaacg ttggcgttcc 
      661 caggctccct ttgatcgtga tggttggttt gaacgtcgtc ttgctgctga tggattaact 
      721 ccggaagcat taggagcatt attggccgaa caccctgatg cgttagctga tcgtctgggt 
      781 ccgccacctt gggcggaacg tttagcagaa gcatttcgct cagaagctga acctgatgcg 
      841 cctgatgctc aagcggaacc agcagccgta gtagcgccag ctgcccctgc cgatccggcc 
      901 gcgcctgcgg cccgtgccgt actggacgta cctgaagaac atgcttttgc acgtttagtt 
      961 gcagctttac tcgccgacgc gcgcgatcgc ctctgcgcgg gaattgccgc tctggatgca 
     1021 ccagcccttg gggctccggc ggaacttact gcattagcat tacctgcatt aacagcagcc 
     1081 gcacacggtt tagccacccg tacagtcatt actgaactgc acgttgctcg tttaagcgga 
     1141 gaattgacag gagacacccc ggaacagcgt tatcgtgatt ttctgggccg tttggcgcgc 
     1201 ccagaacgcg cgctgggttt actggcggaa tatccagtac tggcgtatcg tttagctacc 
     1261 gcagcagatc aatggactaa taccacatta acccttttac gtcgtttagc tgcggatctg 
     1321 ccggcgttac gtgcagcgtt tgcagatggt cgtccgttag gtcgtttaac tgaactggcg 
     1381 accggcttag gcgatcccca tcgcggtggt gcgaccgttt ctgcattacg ttttgaacat 
     1441 ggtgttcgta tcgtttataa accacgtcct cttggggcgg aaacccattt tcgccaattg 
     1501 ctccaatggc tgaacccaca gctccgtcgt cctcttttgg atttagccca tgtggcaggt 
     1561 gatggttatg gttgggtggc gcatctgaca gcagaaccca cacgtagtgc tgcagagttg 
     1621 agcgatttct atcatcgtgc aggcacttta gcagcactta tgtatgcatt agatgcagtc 
     1681 gattgtcatg cgcaaaattt actggcggta cgtgaccaac cggttttaat tgaccttgaa 
     1741 gcactgttac atcctgattt gcatgagccg gctaaggatt tgtcagcttc agaacgtttg 
     1801 gctcgtcatc gtgcacgcca ttcagttctc cgttcgggac tgctgcctga acgtatgtgg 
     1861 gatgagggca atggtggaac ggatttgagc gcattgggtt gggatcccgc aggactcccg 
     1921 ccgcgtccgg ttccggtact ggtgggtcaa ggtactgatg aattacgtct ggaatatcgt 
     1981 cgtagccctg ttgaagcgcc tggttcacgt ccagtacctg caggtcatcc tttgcgtcca 
     2041 gccgatcatt tagcggaact ggaagccgga tttactgaag cgtatcgttt attagcggcg 
     2101 ggtaaagacc gtctgcgtac cctgctccgt gctttcgcgg ccgatgaaac tcgtatgctg 
     2161 cgtcgtgaca cttttgaata tcgttctttg ttgaatgcag catgtcatcc tgatttactt 
     2221 cgtgatgcgt tagatcagga tcgtcatctg gatcgtctgt gggcattagc gggttgggaa 
     2281 gaacatgcat tggcttttgt tgaacacgaa cgtgccgatt tatggcgtgg tgatgttcca 
     2341 gttttcacta ttcgtccgga tggtgtcgat gcacgtagcg ctaccggtgc cgttattcct 
     2401 ggcgcagcag atcgcccagc gcttgacttg gcactggcaa aagcagacgg tttaggtgag 
     2461 gacgatctgg cacgccagtt acaattactt cgtctctccg tcaccactgc tgatggtagt 
     2521 cgtgaacccc gtcgcgcagc tttagcggtc gcaggagatc aaccagcagc gagtgatgga 
     2581 ctgccgccag aagcgggcca acgcattgcg gcacgtgccc tcgcaaaagc cgtagaggca 
     2641 ggagaacagt tactgcgtga agcctatcgt ggcggagcag atttagcctg ggcaggacca 
     2701 aattggacac caccaggtcg ttgggccccg gccgagcttg gcccggactt gtattccgga 
     2761 actgccggca ttgctctgtt cttacatcaa ctggcggtag ttactggaga tcgtgaacat 
     2821 gaagaagcgg ccggtgcagc ggaactgacc ttacgtcatc aagtccgtcg tcgtgctgat 
     2881 cgtttgggtg gcggattagc aggtgctggt ggtgtgttat atgcgttagc acatcttgct 
     2941 gcagatcgtc cgggtgcagt acacccagca actgatcgta gcgcggcagt taatcgccgt 
     3001 gcagaactgg atgcattagc cggacttgtt attgatcgtg tcgcagcgac agcccccgaa 
     3061 gatacgctgc atgacttact ctccggaaat gcaggcacaa ttggtggtct gctggcatgg 
     3121 gaagcggttc gccctggtaa agcggtaacg gctgcgcttg tagcatgtac agaacgtctg 
     3181 gcccgtagtg cagcgccgca tcctgatggc ggtgttggtt ggcttcctgc atctttagcc 
     3241 ggtgttgccc gtcgtcctct tgcaggtttt gcacatggtg gttcaggtgt tgcatgggcg 
     3301 ttagcccgcg ctggtcgtcg tttaggtgat cgtgaactct cagaattagc cttggccgcc 
     3361 gttgaatatg aacgcacact tttcgatccc gcagcggcta attggcgcga tgttcgtgaa 
     3421 gatgatggtc cacatgcccc gagctttccg gcattatggt gtcatggtgc gagtggtatt 
     3481 gcattagcac gcacagaatt agccgaactc ctgtcggatg atgtggaatt gctccgtaaa 
     3541 gaacgtgata cggcactgga taccgttcgc cgtgaaggtt tcggtcttaa cttttccctc 
     3601 tgtcatggcg attttggaaa tttggaagca ttacatttag ctggagcacc ttggcatgct 
     3661 ccggcactcg cgactcttga tgcactcgat gcacgtggtt gggtttgtgg actgccacac 
     3721 ggcgttcata gcccgagcct tatggttggt ttggccggca ttggccatgg cctgcttcgt 
     3781 ttagccgcgc ctgaacaggt gccaagcgtt ctggcgctcc atccgcctac ggctttttaa 
     3841 cggtctagca taaccccttg gggcctctaa acgggtcttg aggggttttt tgagcgctga 
     3901 aaggaggaac tatatccgga ttggcgaatg ggnnnnnnnn nnnnnnnnnn nnnnnnnnnn 
     3961 nnnnnnnnnn nnnnnnnnnn nnnnnnnnnn nnnnnnnnnn nnnnnnnnnn nnnnnnnnnn 
     4021 nnnnnnnnnn nnnnnnnnnn nnnnnnnnnn nnnnnncnnn nnnnnnnnnn nnnnnnnnnn 
     4081 nnnnnnnnnn nnnnnnnnnn nnnnnnnnnn nnnnnnnnnn nnnnnnnnnn nnnnnnnnnn 
     4141 nnnnnnnnan nnnnnnnnnn nnnnnnnnnn nnnnnnnnnn nnnnnnnnnn nnnnnnnncc 
     4201 tttgacgttg gagtccacgt tctttnnnnn nnnnnnnnnn nnnnnnnnnn nnnnnnnnnn 
     4261 nnaccctatc tcggtctatt cttttgattt ataagggatt ttgccgattt cggcctattg 
     4321 gttaaaaaat gagctgattt aacaaaaatt taacgcgaat tttaacaaaa tattaacgtt 
     4381 tacaatttca ggtggcactt ttcggggaaa tgtgcgcgga acccctattt gtttattttt 
     4441 ctaaatacat tcaaatatgt atccgctcat gaattaattc ttagaaaaac tcatcgagca 
     4501 tcaaatgaaa ctgcaattta ttcatatcag gattatcaat accatatttt tgaaaaagcc 
     4561 gtttctgtaa tgaaggagaa aactcaccga ggcagttcca taggatggca agatcctggt 
     4621 atcggtctgc gattccgact cgtccaacat caatacaacc tattaatttc ccctcgtcaa 
     4681 aaataaggtt atcaagtgag aaatcaccat gagtgacgac tgaatccggt gagaatggca 
     4741 aaagtttatg catttctttc cagacttgtt caacaggcca gccattacgc tcgtcatcaa 
     4801 aatcactcgc atcaaccaaa ccgttattca ttcgtgattg cgcctgagcg agacgaaata 
     4861 cgcgatcgct gttaaaagga caattacaaa caggaatcga atgcaaccgg cgcaggaaca 
     4921 ctgccagcgc atcaacaata ttttcacctg aatcaggata ttcttctaat acctggaatg 
     4981 ctgttttccc ggggatcgca gtggtgagta accatgcatc atcaggagta cggataaaat 
     5041 gcttgatggt cggaagaggc ataaattccg tcagccagtt tagtctgacc atctcatctg 
     5101 taacatcatt ggcaacgcta cctttgccat gtttcagaaa caactctggc gcatcgggct 
     5161 tcccatacaa tcgatagatt gtcgcacctg attgcccgac attatcgcga gcccatttat 
     5221 acccatataa atcagcatcc atgttggaat ttaatcgcgg cctagagcaa gacgtttccc 
     5281 gttgaatatg gctcataaca ccccttgtat tactgtttat gtaagcagac agttttattg 
     5341 ttcatgacca aaatccctta acgtgagttt tcgttccact gagcgtcaga ccccgtagaa 
     5401 aagatcaaag gatcttcttg agatcctttt tttctgcgcg taatctgctg cttgcaaaca 
     5461 aaaaaaccac cgctaccagc ggtggtttgt ttgccggatc aagagctacc aactcttttt 
     5521 ccgaaggtaa ctggcttcag cagagcgcag ataccaaata ctgtccttct agtgtagccg 
     5581 tagttaggcc accacttcaa gaactctgta gcaccgccta catacctcgc tctgctaatc 
     5641 ctgttaccag tggctgctgc cagtggcgat aagtcgtgtc ttaccgggtt ggactcaaga 
     5701 cgatagttac cggataaggc gcagcggtcg ggctgaacgg ggggttcgtg cacacagccc 
     5761 agcttggagc gaacgaccta caccgaactg agatacctac agcgtgagct atgagaaagc 
     5821 gccacgcttc ccgaagggag aaaggcggac aggtatccgg taagcggcag ggtcggaaca 
     5881 ggagagcgca cgagggagct tccaggggga aacgcctggt atctttatag tcctgtcggg 
     5941 tttcgccacc tctgacttga gcgtcgattt ttgtgatgct cgtcaggggg gcggagccta 
     6001 tggaaaaacg ccagcaacgc ggccttttta cggttcctgg ccttttgctg gccttttgct 
     6061 cacatgttct ttcctgcgtt atcccctgat tctgtggata accgtattac cgcctttgag 
     6121 tgagctgata ccgctcgccg cagccgaacg accgagcgca gcgagtcagt gagcgaggaa 
     6181 gcggaagagc gcctgatgcg gtattttctc cttacgcatc tgtgcggtat ttcacaccgc 
     6241 atatatggtg cactctcagt acaatctgct ctgatgccgc atagttaagc cagtatacac 
     6301 tccgctatcg ctacgtgact gggtcatggc tgcgccccga cacccgccaa cacccgctga 
     6361 cgcgccctga cgggcttgtc tgctcccggc atccgcttac agacaagctg tgaccgtctc 
     6421 cgggagctgc atgtgtcaga ggttttcacc gtcatcaccg aaacgcgcga ggcagctgcg 
     6481 gtaaagctca tcagcgtggt cgtgaagcga ttcacagatg tctgcctgtt catccgcgtc 
     6541 cagctcgttg agtttctcca gaagcgttaa tgtctggctt ctgataaagc gggccatgtt 
     6601 aagggcggtt ttttcctgtt tggtcactga tgcctccgtg taagggggat ttctgttcat 
     6661 gggggtaatg ataccgatga aacgagagag gatgctcacg atacgggtta ctgatgatga 
     6721 acatgcccgg ttactggaac gttgtgaggg taaacaactg gcggtatgga tgcggcggga 
     6781 ccagagaaaa atcactcagg gtcaatgcca gcgcttcgtt aatacagatg taggtgttcc 
     6841 acagggtagc cagcagcatc ctgcgatgca gatccggaac ataatggtgc agggcgctga 
     6901 cttccgcgtt tccagacttt acgaaacacg gaaaccgaag accattcatg ttgttgctca 
     6961 ggtcgcagac gttttgcagc agcagtcgct tcacgttcgc tcgcgtatcg gtgattcatt 
     7021 ctgctaacca gtaaggcaac cccgccagcc tagccgggtc ctcaacgaca ggagcacgat 
     7081 catgcgcacc cgtggggccg ccatgccggc gataatggcc tgcttctcgc cgaaacgttt 
     7141 ggtggcggga ccagtgacga aggcttgagc gagggcgtgc aagattccga ataccgcaag 
     7201 cgacaggccg atcatcgtcg cgctccagcg aaagcggtcc tcgccgaaaa tgacccagag 
     7261 cgctgccggc acctgtccta cgagttgcat gataaagaag acagtcataa gtgcggcgac 
     7321 gatagtcatg ccccgcgccc accggaagga gctgactggg ttgaaggctc tcaagggcat 
     7381 cggtcgagat cccggtgcct aatgagtgag ctaacttaca ttaattgcgt tgcgctcact 
     7441 gcccgctttc cagtcgggaa acctgtcgtg ccagctgcat taatgaatcg gccaacgcgc 
     7501 ggggagaggc ggtttgcgta ttgggcgcca gggtggtttt tcttttcacc agtgagacgg 
     7561 gcaacagctg attgcccttc accgcctggc cctgagagag ttgcagcaag cggtccacgc 
     7621 tggtttgccc cagcaggcga aaatcctgtt tgatggtggt taacggcggg atataacatg 
     7681 agctgtcttc ggtatcgtcg tatcccacta ccgagatatc cgcaccaacg cgcagcccgg 
     7741 actcggtaat ggcgcgcatt gcgcccagcg ccatctgatc gttggcaacc agcatcgcag 
     7801 tgggaacgat gccctcattc agcatttgca tggtttgttg aaaaccggac atggcactcc 
     7861 agtcgccttc ccgttccgct atcggctgaa tttgattgcg agtgagatat ttatgccagc 
     7921 cagccagacg cagacgcgcc gagacagaac ttaatgggcc cgctaacagc gcgatttgct 
     7981 ggtgacccaa tgcgaccaga tgctccacgc ccagtcgcgt accgtcttca tgggagaaaa 
     8041 taatactgtt gatgggtgtc tggtcagaga catcaagaaa taacgccgga acattagtgc 
     8101 aggcagcttc cacagcaatg gcatcctggt catccagcgg atagttaatg atcagcccac 
     8161 tgacgcgttg cgcgagaaga ttgtgcaccg ccgctttaca ggcttcgacg ccgcttcgtt 
     8221 ctaccatcga caccaccacg ctggcaccca gttgatcggc gcgagattta atcgccgcga 
     8281 caatttgcga cggcgcgtgc agggccagac tggaggtggc aacgccaatc agcaacgact 
     8341 gtttgcccgc cagttgttgt gccacgcggt tgggaatgta attcagctcc gccatcgccg 
     8401 cttccacttt ttcccgcgtt ttcgcagaaa cgtggctggc ctggttcacc acgcgggaaa 
     8461 cggtctgata agagacaccg gcatactctg cgacatcgta taacgttact ggtttcacat 
     8521 tcaccaccct gaattgactc tcttccgggc gctatcatgc cataccgcga aaggttttgc 
     8581 gccattcgat ggtgtccggg atctcgacgc tctcccttat gcgactcctg cattaggaag 
     8641 cagcccagta gtaggttgag gccgttgagc accgccgccg caaggaatgg tgcatgcaag 
     8701 gagatggcgc ccaacagtcc cccggccacg gggcctgcca ccatacccac gccgaaacaa 
     8761 gcgctcatga gcccgaagtg gcgagcccga tcttccccat cggtgatgtc ggcgatatag 
     8821 gcgccagcaa ccgcacctgt ggcgccggtg atgccggcca cgatgcgtcc ggcgtagagg 
     8881 atcgagatct cgatcccgcg aaat 
//
